# Supplementary material for: BtToxin_Digger: a comprehensive and high-throughput pipeline for mining toxin protein genes from Bacillus thuringiensis
Source: bioRxiv preprint, doi:10.1101/2020.05.26.114520, version 2 (2020-07-09)
Supplement: Example Results [file 114520_file04.gz › Toxins_CDSs/CDS1.gbk]

LOCUS       00740                   3531 bp    dna     linear   UNK 
ACCESSION   00740
FEATURES             Location/Qualifiers
     CDS             1..3531
                     /ETX_MTX2="NO"
                     /Endotoxin_C="YES"
                     /Endotoxin_M="YES"
                     /Endotoxin_N="YES"
                     /Endotoxin_mid="NO"
                     /Rank="Rank4"
                     /Toxin_10="NO"
                     /blast_detail="Query_desc:Pesticidal crystal protein
                     Cry1Aa	Query_Length:1176	Query_Start-End:1-1176
                     Hit_id:Cry1Aa25	Hit_desc:QBO24618	Hit_length:1176
                     Hit_Start-End:1-1176	Aln_length:1176	Percent_identity:100
                     E-value:0.0"
                     /blast_prediction="YES"
                     /codon_start=1
                     /hmm_detail="Hit_desc:Pesticidal crystal protein Cry1Aa
                     Hmm_name:cry.hmm	Hmm_len:1183	E-value:0"
                     /hmm_prediction="YES"
                     /locus_tag="00740"
                     /product="Possible Bt toxin protein"
                     /protein_id="00740"
                     /protein_len="1176"
                     /svm_prediction="NO"
                     /transl_table=11
                     /translation="MDNNPNINECIPYNCLSNPEVEVLGGERIETGYTPIDISLSLTQ
                     FLLSEFVPGAGFVLGLVDIIWGIFGPSQWDAFLVQIEQLINQRIEEFARNQAISRLEG
                     LSNLYQIYAESFREWEADPTNPALREEMRIQFNDMNSALTTAIPLFAVQNYQVPLLSV
                     YVQAANLHLSVLRDVSVFGQRWGFDAATINSRYNDLTRLIGNYTDYAVRWYNTGLERV
                     WGPDSRDWVRYNQFRRELTLTVLDIVALFSNYDSRRYPIRTVSQLTREIYTNPVLENF
                     DGSFRGMAQRIEQNIRQPHLMDILNSITIYTDVHRGFNYWSGHQITASPVGFSGPEFA
                     FPLFGNAGNAAPPVLVSLTGLGIFRTLSSPLYRRIILGSGPNNQELFVLDGTEFSFAS
                     LTTNLPSTIYRQRGTVDSLDVIPPQDNSVPPRAGFSHRLSHVTMLSQAAGAVYTLRAP
                     TFSWQHRSAEFNNIIPSSQITQIPLTKSTNLGSGTSVVKGPGFTGGDILRRTSPGQIS
                     TLRVNITAPLSQRYRVRIRYASTTNLQFHTSIDGRPINQGNFSATMSSGSNLQSGSFR
                     TVGFTTPFNFSNGSSVFTLSAHVFNSGNEVYIDRIEFVPAEVTFEAEYDLERAQKAVN
                     ELFTSSNQIGLKTDVTDYHIDQVSNLVECLSDEFCLDEKQELSEKVKHAKRLSDERNL
                     LQDPNFRGINRQLDRGWRGSTDITIQGGDDVFKENYVTLLGTFDECYPTYLYQKIDES
                     KLKAYTRYQLRGYIEDSQDLEIYLIRYNAKHETVNVPGTGSLWPLSAQSPIGKCGEPN
                     RCAPHLEWNPDLDCSCRDGEKCAHHSHHFSLDIDVGCTDLNEDLGVWVIFKIKTQDGH
                     ARLGNLEFLEEKPLVGEALARVKRAEKKWRDKREKLEWETNIVYKEAKESVDALFVNS
                     QYDQLQADTNIAMIHAADKRVHSIREAYLPELSVIPGVNAAIFEELEGRIFTAFSLYD
                     ARNVIKNGDFNNGLSCWNVKGHVDVEEQNNQRSVLVVPEWEAEVSQEVRVCPGRGYIL
                     RVTAYKEGYGEGCVTIHEIENNTDELKFSNCVEEEIYPNNTVTCNDYTVNQEEYGGAY
                     TSRNRGYNEAPSVPADYASVYEEKSYTDGRRENPCEFNRGYRDYTPLPVGYVTKELEY
                     FPETDKVWIEIGETEGTFIVDSVELLLMEE"
ORIGIN      
        1 atggataaca atccgaacat caatgaatgc attccttata attgtttaag taaccctgaa
       61 gtagaagtat taggtggaga aagaatagaa actggttaca ccccaatcga tatttccttg
      121 tcgctaacgc aatttctttt gagtgaattt gttcccggtg ctggatttgt gttaggacta
      181 gttgatataa tatggggaat ttttggtccc tctcaatggg acgcatttct tgtacaaatt
      241 gaacagttaa ttaaccaaag aatagaagaa ttcgctagga accaagccat ttctagatta
      301 gaaggactaa gcaatcttta tcaaatttac gcagaatctt ttagagagtg ggaagcagat
      361 cctactaatc cagcattaag agaagagatg cgtattcaat tcaatgacat gaacagtgcc
      421 cttacaaccg ctattcctct ttttgcagtt caaaattatc aagttcctct tttatcagta
      481 tatgttcaag ctgcaaattt acatttatca gttttgagag atgtttcagt gtttggacaa
      541 aggtggggat ttgatgccgc gactatcaat agtcgttata atgatttaac taggcttatt
      601 ggcaactata cagattatgc tgtgcgctgg tacaatacgg gattagagcg tgtatgggga
      661 ccggattcta gagattgggt aaggtataat caatttagaa gagagctaac acttactgta
      721 ttagatatcg ttgctctatt ctcaaattat gatagtcgaa ggtatccaat tcgaacagtt
      781 tcccaattaa caagagaaat ttatacgaac ccagtattag aaaattttga tggtagtttt
      841 cgtggaatgg ctcagagaat agaacagaat attaggcaac cacatcttat ggatatcctt
      901 aatagtataa ccatttatac tgatgtgcat agaggcttta attattggtc agggcatcaa
      961 ataacagctt ctcctgtagg gttttcagga ccagaattcg cattcccttt atttgggaat
     1021 gcggggaatg cagctccacc cgtacttgtc tcattaactg gtttggggat ttttagaaca
     1081 ttatcttcac ctttatatag aagaattata cttggttcag gcccaaataa tcaggaactg
     1141 tttgtccttg atggaacgga gttttctttt gcctccctaa cgaccaactt gccttccact
     1201 atatatagac aaaggggtac agtcgattca ctagatgtaa taccgccaca ggataatagt
     1261 gtaccacctc gtgcgggatt tagccatcga ttgagtcatg ttacaatgct gagccaagca
     1321 gctggagcag tttacacctt gagagctcca acgttttctt ggcagcatcg cagtgctgaa
     1381 tttaataata taattccttc atcacaaatt acacaaatac ctttaacaaa atctactaat
     1441 cttggctctg gaacttctgt cgttaaagga ccaggattta caggaggaga tattcttcga
     1501 agaacttcac ctggccagat ttcaacctta agagtaaata ttactgcacc attatcacaa
     1561 agatatcggg taagaattcg ctacgcttct actacaaatt tacaattcca tacatcaatt
     1621 gacggaagac ctattaatca gggtaatttt tcagcaacta tgagtagtgg gagtaattta
     1681 cagtccggaa gctttaggac tgtaggtttt actactccgt ttaacttttc aaatggatca
     1741 agtgtattta cgttaagtgc tcatgtcttc aattcaggca atgaagttta tatagatcga
     1801 attgaatttg ttccggcaga agtaaccttt gaggcagaat atgatttaga aagagcacaa
     1861 aaggcggtga atgagctgtt tacttcttcc aatcaaatcg ggttaaaaac agatgtgacg
     1921 gattatcata ttgatcaagt atccaattta gttgagtgtt tatcagatga attttgtctg
     1981 gatgaaaaac aagaattgtc cgagaaagtc aaacatgcga agcgacttag tgatgagcgg
     2041 aatttacttc aagatccaaa cttcagaggg atcaatagac aactagaccg tggctggaga
     2101 ggaagtacgg atattaccat ccaaggaggc gatgacgtat tcaaagagaa ttacgttacg
     2161 ctattgggta cctttgatga gtgctatcca acgtatttat atcaaaaaat agatgagtcg
     2221 aaattaaaag cctatacccg ttatcaatta agagggtata tcgaagatag tcaagactta
     2281 gaaatctatt taattcgcta caatgcaaaa catgaaacag taaatgtgcc aggtacgggt
     2341 tccttatggc cgctttcagc ccaaagtcca atcggaaagt gtggagagcc gaatcgatgc
     2401 gcgccacacc ttgaatggaa tcctgactta gattgttcgt gtagggatgg agaaaagtgt
     2461 gcccatcatt cgcatcattt ctccttagac attgatgtag gatgtacaga cttaaatgag
     2521 gacctaggtg tatgggtgat ctttaagatt aagacgcaag atgggcacgc aagactaggg
     2581 aatctagagt ttctcgaaga gaaaccatta gtaggagaag cgctagctcg tgtgaaaaga
     2641 gcggagaaaa aatggagaga caaacgtgaa aaattggaat gggaaacaaa tatcgtttat
     2701 aaagaggcaa aagaatctgt agatgcttta tttgtaaact ctcaatatga tcaattacaa
     2761 gcggatacga atattgccat gattcatgcg gcagataaac gtgttcatag cattcgagaa
     2821 gcttatctgc ctgagctgtc tgtgattccg ggtgtcaatg cggctatttt tgaagaatta
     2881 gaagggcgta ttttcactgc attctcccta tatgatgcga gaaatgtcat taaaaatggt
     2941 gattttaata atggcttatc ctgctggaac gtgaaagggc atgtagatgt agaagaacaa
     3001 aacaaccaac gttcggtcct tgttgttccg gaatgggaag cagaagtgtc acaagaagtt
     3061 cgtgtctgtc cgggtcgtgg ctatatcctt cgtgtcacag cgtacaagga gggatatgga
     3121 gaaggttgcg taaccattca tgagatcgag aacaatacag acgaactgaa gtttagcaac
     3181 tgcgtagaag aggaaatcta tccaaataac acggtaacgt gtaatgatta tactgtaaat
     3241 caagaagaat acggaggtgc gtacacttct cgtaatcgag gatataacga agctccttcc
     3301 gtaccagctg attatgcgtc agtctatgaa gaaaaatcgt atacagatgg acgaagagag
     3361 aatccttgtg aatttaacag agggtatagg gattacacgc cactaccagt tggttatgtg
     3421 acaaaagaat tagaatactt cccagaaacc gataaggtat ggattgagat tggagaaacg
     3481 gaaggaacat ttatcgtgga cagcgtggaa ttactcctta tggaggaata g
//
LOCUS       00742                   3537 bp    dna     linear   UNK 
ACCESSION   00742
FEATURES             Location/Qualifiers
     CDS             1..3537
                     /ETX_MTX2="NO"
                     /Endotoxin_C="YES"
                     /Endotoxin_M="YES"
                     /Endotoxin_N="YES"
                     /Endotoxin_mid="NO"
                     /Rank="Rank4"
                     /Toxin_10="NO"
                     /blast_detail="Query_desc:Pesticidal crystal protein
                     Cry1Ac	Query_Length:1178	Query_Start-End:1-1178
                     Hit_id:Cry1Ac10	Hit_desc:CAA05505	Hit_length:1178
                     Hit_Start-End:1-1178	Aln_length:1178	Percent_identity:100
                     E-value:0.0"
                     /blast_prediction="YES"
                     /codon_start=1
                     /hmm_detail="Hit_desc:Pesticidal crystal protein Cry1Ac
                     Hmm_name:cry.hmm	Hmm_len:1183	E-value:0"
                     /hmm_prediction="YES"
                     /locus_tag="00742"
                     /product="Possible Bt toxin protein"
                     /protein_id="00742"
                     /protein_len="1178"
                     /svm_prediction="YES"
                     /transl_table=11
                     /translation="MDNNPNINECIPYNCLSNPEVEVLGGERIETGYTPIDISLSLTQ
                     FLLSEFVPGAGFVLGLVDIIWGIFGPSQWDAFLVQIEQLINQRIEEFARNQAISRLEG
                     LSNLYQIYAESFREWEADPTNPALREEMRIQFNDMNSALTTAIPLFAVQNYQVPLLSV
                     YVQAANLHLSVLRDVSVFGQRWGFDAATINSRYNDLTRLIGNYTDYAVRWYNTGLERV
                     WGPDSRDWVRYNQFRRELTLTVLDIVALFPNYDSRRYPIRTVSQLTREIYTNPVLENF
                     DGSFRGSAQGIERSIRSPHLMDILNSITIYTDAHRGYYYWSGHQIMASPVGFSGPEFT
                     FPLYGTMGNAAPQQRIVAQLGQGVYRTLSSTLYRRPFNIGINNQQLSVLDGTEFAYGT
                     SSNLPSAVYRKSGTVDSLDEIPPQNNNVPPRQGFSHRLSHVSMFRSGFSNSSVSIIRA
                     PMFSWIHRSAEFNNIIASDSITQIPAVKGNFLFNGSVISGPGFTGGDLVRLNSSGNNI
                     QNRGYIEVPIHFPSTSTRYRVRVRYASVTPIHLNVNWGNSSIFSNTVPATATSLDNLQ
                     SSDFGYFESANAFTSSLGNIVGVRNFSGTAGVIIDRFEFIPVTATLEAEYNLERAQKA
                     VNALFTSTNQLGLKTNVTDYHIDQVSNLVTYLSDEFCLDEKRELSEKVKHAKRLSDER
                     NLLQDSNFKDINRQPERGWGGSTGITIQGGDDVFKENYVTLSGTFDECYPTYLYQKID
                     ESKLKAFTRYQLRGYIEDSQDLEIYLIRYNAKHETVNVPGTGSLWPLSAQSPIGKCGE
                     PNRCAPHLEWNPDLDCSCRDGEKCAHHSHHFSLDIDVGCTDLNEDLGVWVIFKIKTQD
                     GHARLGNLEFLEEKPLVGEALARVKRAEKKWRDKREKLEWETNIVYKEAKESVDALFV
                     NSQYDQLQADTNIAMIHAADKRVHSIREAYLPELSVIPGVNAAIFEELEGRIFTAFSL
                     YDARNVIKNGDFNNGLSCWNVKGHVDVEEQNNQRSVLVVPEWEAEVSQEVRVCPGRGY
                     ILRVTAYKEGYGEGCVTIHEIENNTDELKFSNCVEEEIYPNNTVTCNDYTVNQEEYGG
                     AYTSRNRGYNEAPSVPADYASVYEEKSYTDGRRENPCEFNRGYRDYTPLPVGYVTKEL
                     EYFPETDKVWIEIGETEGTFIVDSVELLLMEE"
ORIGIN      
        1 atggataaca atccgaacat caatgaatgc attccttata attgtttaag taaccctgaa
       61 gtagaagtat taggtggaga aagaatagaa actggttaca ccccaatcga tatttccttg
      121 tcgctaacgc aatttctttt gagtgaattt gttcccggtg ctggatttgt gttaggacta
      181 gttgatataa tatggggaat ttttggtccc tctcaatggg acgcatttct tgtacaaatt
      241 gaacagttaa ttaaccaaag aatagaagaa ttcgctagga accaagccat ttctagatta
      301 gaaggactaa gcaatcttta tcaaatttac gcagaatctt ttagagagtg ggaagcagat
      361 cctactaatc cagcattaag agaagagatg cgtattcaat tcaatgacat gaacagtgcc
      421 cttacaaccg ctattcctct ttttgcagtt caaaattatc aagttcctct tttatcagta
      481 tatgttcaag ctgcaaattt acatttatca gttttgagag atgtttcagt gtttggacaa
      541 aggtggggat ttgatgccgc gactatcaat agtcgttata atgatttaac taggcttatt
      601 ggcaactata cagattatgc tgtacgctgg tacaatacgg gattagaacg tgtatgggga
      661 ccggattcta gagattgggt aaggtataat caatttagaa gagaattaac actaactgta
      721 ttagatatcg ttgctctgtt cccgaattat gatagtagaa gatatccaat tcgaacagtt
      781 tcccaattaa caagagaaat ttatacaaac ccagtattag aaaattttga tggtagtttt
      841 cgaggctcgg ctcagggcat agaaagaagt attaggagtc cacatttgat ggatatactt
      901 aacagtataa ccatctatac ggatgctcat aggggttatt attattggtc agggcatcaa
      961 ataatggctt ctcctgtcgg tttttcgggg ccagaattca cgtttccgct atatggaacc
     1021 atgggaaatg cagctccaca acaacgtatt gttgctcaac taggtcaggg cgtgtataga
     1081 acattatcgt ccactttata tagaagacct tttaatatag ggataaataa tcaacaacta
     1141 tctgttcttg acgggacaga atttgcttat ggaacctcct caaatttgcc atccgctgta
     1201 tacagaaaaa gcggaacggt agattcgctg gatgaaatac cgccacagaa taacaacgtg
     1261 ccacctaggc aaggatttag tcatcgatta agccatgttt caatgtttcg ttcaggcttt
     1321 agtaatagta gtgtaagtat aataagagct cctatgttct cttggataca tcgtagtgct
     1381 gaatttaata atataattgc atcggatagt attactcaaa tccctgcagt gaagggaaac
     1441 tttcttttta atggttctgt aatttcagga ccaggattta ctggtgggga cttagttaga
     1501 ttaaatagta gtggaaataa cattcagaat agagggtata ttgaagttcc aattcacttc
     1561 ccatcgacat ctaccagata tcgagttcgt gtacggtatg cttctgtaac cccgattcac
     1621 ctcaacgtta attggggtaa ttcatccatt ttttccaata cagtaccagc tacagctacg
     1681 tcattagata atctacaatc aagtgatttt ggttattttg aaagtgccaa tgcttttaca
     1741 tcttcattag gtaatatagt aggtgttaga aattttagtg ggactgcagg agtgataata
     1801 gacagatttg aatttattcc agttactgca acactcgagg ctgaatataa tctggaaaga
     1861 gcgcagaagg cggtgaatgc gctgtttacg tctacaaacc aactagggct aaaaacaaat
     1921 gtaacggatt atcatattga tcaagtgtcc aatttagtta cgtatttatc ggatgaattt
     1981 tgtctggatg aaaagcgaga attgtccgag aaagtcaaac atgcgaagcg actcagtgat
     2041 gaacgcaatt tactccaaga ttcaaatttc aaagacatta ataggcaacc agaacgtggg
     2101 tggggcggaa gtacagggat taccatccaa ggaggggatg acgtatttaa agaaaattac
     2161 gtcacactat caggtacctt tgatgagtgc tatccaacat atttgtatca aaaaatcgat
     2221 gaatcaaaat taaaagcctt tacccgttat caattaagag ggtatatcga agatagtcaa
     2281 gacttagaaa tctatttaat tcgctacaat gcaaaacatg aaacagtaaa tgtgccaggt
     2341 acgggttcct tatggccgct ttcagcccaa agtccaatcg gaaagtgtgg agagccgaat
     2401 cgatgcgcgc cacaccttga atggaatcct gacttagatt gttcgtgtag ggatggagaa
     2461 aagtgtgccc atcattcgca tcatttctcc ttagacattg atgtaggatg tacagactta
     2521 aatgaggacc taggtgtatg ggtgatcttt aagattaaga cgcaagatgg gcacgcaaga
     2581 ctagggaatc tagagtttct cgaagagaaa ccattagtag gagaagcgct agctcgtgtg
     2641 aaaagagcgg agaaaaaatg gagagacaaa cgtgaaaaat tggaatggga aacaaatatc
     2701 gtttataaag aggcaaaaga atctgtagat gctttatttg taaactctca atatgatcaa
     2761 ttacaagcgg atacgaatat tgccatgatt catgcggcag ataaacgtgt tcatagcatt
     2821 cgagaagctt atctgcctga gctgtctgtg attccgggtg tcaatgcggc tatttttgaa
     2881 gaattagaag ggcgtatttt cactgcattc tccctatatg atgcgagaaa tgtcattaaa
     2941 aatggtgatt ttaataatgg cttatcctgc tggaacgtga aagggcatgt agatgtagaa
     3001 gaacaaaaca accaacgttc ggtccttgtt gttccggaat gggaagcaga agtgtcacaa
     3061 gaagttcgtg tctgtccggg tcgtggctat atccttcgtg tcacagcgta caaggaggga
     3121 tatggagaag gttgcgtaac cattcatgag atcgagaaca atacagacga actgaagttt
     3181 agcaactgcg tagaagagga aatctatcca aataacacgg taacgtgtaa tgattatact
     3241 gtaaatcaag aagaatacgg aggtgcgtac acttctcgta atcgaggata taacgaagct
     3301 ccttccgtac cagctgatta tgcgtcagtc tatgaagaaa aatcgtatac agatggacga
     3361 agagagaatc cttgtgaatt taacagaggg tatagggatt acacgccact accagttggt
     3421 tatgtgacaa aagaattaga atacttccca gaaaccgata aggtatggat tgagattgga
     3481 gaaacggaag gaacatttat cgtggacagc gtggaattac tccttatgga ggaatag
//
LOCUS       02400                    969 bp    dna     linear   UNK 
ACCESSION   02400
FEATURES             Location/Qualifiers
     CDS             1..969
                     /ETX_MTX2="NO"
                     /Endotoxin_C="NO"
                     /Endotoxin_M="NO"
                     /Endotoxin_N="NO"
                     /Endotoxin_mid="NO"
                     /Rank="Rank4"
                     /Toxin_10="NO"
                     /blast_detail="Query_desc:Delta(1)-pyrroline-2-
                     carboxylate reductase	Query_Length:322
                     Query_Start-End:1-322	Hit_id:Zwa5B-other
                     Hit_desc:AAZ67352.1	Hit_length:322	Hit_Start-End:1-322
                     Aln_length:322	Percent_identity:100	E-value:0.0"
                     /blast_prediction="YES"
                     /codon_start=1
                     /hmm_detail=""
                     /hmm_prediction="NA"
                     /locus_tag="02400"
                     /product="Possible Bt toxin protein"
                     /protein_id="02400"
                     /protein_len="322"
                     /svm_prediction="NO"
                     /transl_table=11
                     /translation="MMYLNTKHINEMGVNWEETINVISKAVKSLDLDDFSQPIKPYLR
                     FDDPANRIIAMPAYIGGEFKVSGIKWIASFPKNIEKGIQRAHSVTILNDAMTGKPFAT
                     LNTAMVSVIRTASVTGLMIREFAKLRDLNNVKVGIIGFGPIGQMHLKMVTALLGDKIE
                     SVYLYDINGIKDELIPEDIYSKTQKVNAYEEAYNDADIFITCTVSAEGYIDKKPKDGA
                     LLLNVSLRDFKPDILEYTKSLVVDNWEEVCREKTDVERMHLERGLQKEDTVSIADVVI
                     RGALQNFPYDKAILFNPMGMAIFDVAIAAYYYQRAREKEIGVLLED"
ORIGIN      
        1 atgatgtatt taaataccaa acatatcaat gaaatgggtg ttaattggga agaaacaata
       61 aatgtcattt caaaggcagt aaaaagtctt gatttagatg atttttctca gccaattaag
      121 ccatacttac gtttcgatga tccggctaat agaattattg ctatgccagc ttatattgga
      181 ggagaattta aggtttcagg aatcaaatgg atagctagtt ttccgaagaa tattgagaaa
      241 ggtattcagc gtgctcattc agttactata ttaaatgatg ctatgactgg aaaaccattt
      301 gcgacgctta atacagcaat ggtcagtgta atacgaacag cttctgtaac agggttaatg
      361 attcgagagt ttgccaagtt aagagattta aataatgtta aagttggaat tattggattt
      421 ggacctattg gtcagatgca tttaaagatg gtaactgccc tattaggcga taaaatcgaa
      481 agtgtttacc tatatgatat caatggaatt aaagacgaat taattcctga ggatatttat
      541 tctaaaactc aaaaggttaa tgcttatgaa gaagcctata atgatgctga tatttttatt
      601 acttgtactg tttctgcaga aggttatatt gataagaaac ctaaagatgg agcgctacta
      661 ctcaatgttt ctcttcgtga ttttaagcct gatatcttag aatatacaaa atccctagtt
      721 gttgataatt gggaagaagt ctgtcgtgaa aaaactgatg ttgaaaggat gcaccttgaa
      781 agaggtttac aaaaagaaga tacagtatca attgctgacg ttgtaatccg aggagcactg
      841 caaaacttcc cttatgacaa agcaatatta tttaatccaa tgggtatggc catttttgat
      901 gtagccattg ctgcttatta ctatcaaagg gctagggaaa aggaaatagg tgttttatta
      961 gaagactag
//
LOCUS       05107                   1902 bp    dna     linear   UNK 
ACCESSION   05107
FEATURES             Location/Qualifiers
     CDS             1..1902
                     /ETX_MTX2="NO"
                     /Endotoxin_C="YES"
                     /Endotoxin_M="NO"
                     /Endotoxin_N="YES"
                     /Endotoxin_mid="YES"
                     /Rank="Rank4"
                     /Toxin_10="NO"
                     /blast_detail="Query_desc:Pesticidal crystal protein
                     Cry2Ab	Query_Length:633	Query_Start-End:1-633
                     Hit_id:Cry2Ab35	Hit_desc:ART33428.1	Hit_length:633
                     Hit_Start-End:1-633	Aln_length:633	Percent_identity:100
                     E-value:0.0"
                     /blast_prediction="YES"
                     /codon_start=1
                     /hmm_detail="Hit_desc:Pesticidal crystal protein Cry2Ab
                     Hmm_name:cry.hmm	Hmm_len:1183	E-value:5e-56"
                     /hmm_prediction="YES"
                     /locus_tag="05107"
                     /product="Possible Bt toxin protein"
                     /protein_id="05107"
                     /protein_len="633"
                     /svm_prediction="YES"
                     /transl_table=11
                     /translation="MNSVLNSGRTTICDAYNVAAHDPFSFQHKSLDTVQKEWTEWKKN
                     NHSLYLDPIVGTVASFLLKKVGSLVGKRILSELRNLIFPSGSTNLMQDILRETEKFLN
                     QRLNTDTLARVNAELTGLQANVEEFNRQVDNFLNPNRNAVPLSITSSVNTMQQLFLNR
                     LPQFQMQGYQLLLLPLFAQAANLHLSFIRDVILNADEWGISAATLRTYRDYLKNYTRD
                     YSNYCINTYQSAFKGLNTRLHDMLEFRTYMFLNVFEYVSIWSLFKYQSLLVSSGANLY
                     ASGSGPQQTQSFTSQDWPFLYSLFQVNSNYVLNGFSGARLSNTFPNIVGLPGSTTTHA
                     LLAARVNYSGGISSGDIGASPFNQNFNCSTFLPPLLTPFVRSWLDSGSDREGVATVTN
                     WQTESFETTLGLRSGAFTARGNSNYFPDYFIRNISGVPLVVRNEDLRRPLHYNEIRNI
                     ASPSGTPGGARAYMVSVHNRKNNIHAVHENGSMIHLAPNDYTGFTISPIHATQVNNQT
                     RTFISEKFGNQGDSLRFEQNNTTARYTLRGNGNSYNLYLRVSSIGNSTIRVTINGRVY
                     TATNVNTTTNNDGVNDNGARFSDINIGNVVASSNSDVPLDINVTLNSGTQFDLMNIML
                     VPTNISPLY"
ORIGIN      
        1 atgaatagtg tattgaatag cggaagaact actatttgtg atgcgtataa tgtagcggct
       61 catgatccat ttagttttca acacaaatca ttagataccg tacaaaagga atggacggag
      121 tggaaaaaaa ataatcatag tttataccta gatcctattg ttggaactgt ggctagtttt
      181 ctgttaaaga aagtggggag tcttgttgga aaaaggatac taagtgagtt acggaattta
      241 atatttccta gtggtagtac aaatctaatg caagatattt taagagagac agaaaaattc
      301 ctgaatcaaa gacttaatac agacactctt gcccgtgtaa atgcggaatt gacagggctg
      361 caagcaaatg tagaagagtt taatcgacaa gtagataatt ttttgaaccc taaccgaaac
      421 gctgttcctt tatcaataac ttcttcagtt aatacaatgc aacaattatt tctaaataga
      481 ttaccccagt tccagatgca aggataccaa ctgttattat tacctttatt tgcacaggca
      541 gccaatttac atctttcttt tattagagat gttattctaa atgcagatga atggggaatt
      601 tcagcagcaa cattacgtac gtatcgagat tacttgaaaa attatacaag agattactct
      661 aactattgta taaatacgta tcaaagtgcg tttaaaggtt taaacactcg tttacacgat
      721 atgttagaat ttagaacata tatgttttta aatgtatttg agtatgtatc tatctggtcg
      781 ttgtttaaat atcaaagtct tctagtatct tccggtgcta atttatatgc aagtggtagt
      841 ggaccacagc agacccaatc atttacttca caagactggc catttttata ttctcttttc
      901 caagttaatt caaattatgt gttaaatgga tttagtggtg ctaggctttc taataccttc
      961 cctaatatag ttggtttacc tggttctact acaactcacg cattgcttgc tgcaagggtt
     1021 aattacagtg gaggaatttc gtctggtgat ataggtgcat ctccgtttaa tcaaaatttt
     1081 aattgtagca catttctccc cccattgtta acgccatttg ttaggagttg gctagattca
     1141 ggttcagatc gggagggcgt tgccaccgtt acaaattggc aaacagaatc ctttgagaca
     1201 actttagggt taaggagtgg tgcttttaca gctcgcggta attcaaacta tttcccagat
     1261 tattttattc gtaatatttc tggagttcct ttagttgtta gaaatgaaga tttaagaaga
     1321 ccgttacact ataatgaaat aagaaatata gcaagtcctt caggaacacc tggtggagca
     1381 cgagcttata tggtatctgt gcataacaga aaaaataata tccatgctgt tcatgaaaat
     1441 ggttctatga ttcatttagc gccaaatgac tatacaggat ttactatttc gccgatacat
     1501 gcaactcaag tgaataatca aacacgaaca tttatttctg aaaaatttgg aaatcaaggt
     1561 gattctttaa ggtttgaaca aaacaacacg acagctcgtt atacgcttag agggaatgga
     1621 aatagttaca atctttattt aagagtttct tcaataggaa attccactat tcgagttact
     1681 ataaacggta gggtatatac tgctacaaat gttaatacta ctacaaataa cgatggagtt
     1741 aatgataatg gagctcgttt ttcagatatt aatatcggta atgtagtagc aagtagtaat
     1801 tctgatgtac cattagatat aaatgtaaca ttaaactccg gtactcaatt tgatcttatg
     1861 aatattatgc ttgtaccaac taatatttca ccactttatt aa
//
LOCUS       05110                   2370 bp    dna     linear   UNK 
ACCESSION   05110
FEATURES             Location/Qualifiers
     CDS             1..2370
                     /ETX_MTX2="NA"
                     /Endotoxin_C="NA"
                     /Endotoxin_M="NA"
                     /Endotoxin_N="NA"
                     /Endotoxin_mid="NA"
                     /Rank="Rank4"
                     /Toxin_10="NA"
                     /blast_detail="Query_desc:hypothetical protein
                     Query_Length:789	Query_Start-End:1-789	Hit_id:Vip3Aa12
                     Hit_desc:AAM22456.2	Hit_length:789	Hit_Start-End:1-789
                     Aln_length:789	Percent_identity:100	E-value:0.0"
                     /blast_prediction="YES"
                     /codon_start=1
                     /hmm_detail=""
                     /hmm_prediction="YES"
                     /locus_tag="05110"
                     /product="Possible Bt toxin protein"
                     /protein_id="05110"
                     /protein_len="789"
                     /svm_prediction="NO"
                     /transl_table=11
                     /translation="MNKNNTKLSTRALPSFIDYFNGIYGFATGIKDIMNMIFKTDTGG
                     DLTLDEILKNQQLLNDISGKLDGVNGSLNDLIAQGNLNTELSKEILKIANEQNQVLND
                     VNNKLDAINTMLRVYLPKITSMLSDVMKQNYALSLQIEYLSKQLQEISDKLDIINVNV
                     LINSTLTEITPAYQRIKYVNEKFEELTFATETSSKVKKDGSPADILDELTELTELAKS
                     VTKNDVDGFEFYLNTFHDVMVGNNLFGRSALKTASELITKENVKTSGSEVGNVYNFLI
                     VLTALQAKAFLTLTTCRKLLGLADIDYTSIMNEHLNKEKEEFRVNILPTLSNTFSNPN
                     YAKVKGSDEDAKMIVEAKPGHALIGFEISNDSITVLKVYEAKLKQNYQVDKDSLSEVI
                     YGDMDKLLCPDQSEQIYYTNNIVFPNEYVITKIDFTKKMKTLRYEVTANFYDSSTGEI
                     DLNKKKVESSEAEYRTLSANDDGVYMPLGVISETFLTPINGFGLQADENSRLITLTCK
                     SYLRELLLATDLSNKETKLIVPPSGFISNIVENGSIEEDNLEPWKANNKNAYVDHTGG
                     VNGTKALYVHKDGGISQFIGDKLKPKTEYVIQYTVKGKPSIHLKDENTGYIHYEDTNN
                     NLEDYQTINKRFTTGTDLKGVYLILKSQNGDEAWGDNFIILEISPSEKLLSPELINTN
                     NWTSTGSTNISGNTLTLYQGGRGILKQNLQLDSFSTYRVYFSVSGDANVRIRNSREVL
                     FEKRYMSGAKDVSEMFTTKFEKDNFYIELSQGNNLYGGPIVHFYDVSIK"
ORIGIN      
        1 atgaacaaga ataatactaa attaagcaca agagccttac caagttttat tgattatttt
       61 aatggcattt atggatttgc cactggtatc aaagacatta tgaacatgat ttttaaaacg
      121 gatacaggtg gtgatctaac cctagacgaa attttaaaga atcagcagtt actaaatgat
      181 atttctggta aattggatgg ggtgaatgga agcttaaatg atcttatcgc acagggaaac
      241 ttaaatacag aattatctaa ggaaatatta aaaattgcaa atgaacaaaa tcaagtttta
      301 aatgatgtta ataacaaact cgatgcgata aatacgatgc ttcgggtata tctacctaaa
      361 attacctcta tgttgagtga tgtaatgaaa caaaattatg cgctaagtct gcaaatagaa
      421 tacttaagta aacaattgca agagatttct gataagttgg atattattaa tgtaaatgta
      481 cttattaact ctacacttac tgaaattaca cctgcgtatc aaaggattaa atatgtgaac
      541 gaaaaatttg aggaattaac ttttgctaca gaaactagtt caaaagtaaa aaaggatggc
      601 tctcctgcag atattcttga tgagttaact gagttaactg aactagcgaa aagtgtaaca
      661 aaaaatgatg tggatggttt tgaattttac cttaatacat tccacgatgt aatggtagga
      721 aataatttat tcgggcgttc agctttaaaa actgcatcgg aattaattac taaagaaaat
      781 gtgaaaacaa gtggcagtga ggtcggaaat gtttataact tcttaattgt attaacagct
      841 ctgcaagcaa aagcttttct tactttaaca acatgccgaa aattattagg cttagcagat
      901 attgattata cttctattat gaatgaacat ttaaataagg aaaaagagga atttagagta
      961 aacatcctcc ctacactttc taatactttt tctaatccta attatgcaaa agttaaagga
     1021 agtgatgaag atgcaaagat gattgtggaa gctaaaccag gacatgcatt gattgggttt
     1081 gaaattagta atgattcaat tacagtatta aaagtatatg aggctaagct aaaacaaaat
     1141 tatcaagtcg ataaggattc cttatcggaa gttatttatg gtgatatgga taaattattg
     1201 tgcccagatc aatctgaaca aatctattat acaaataaca tagtatttcc aaatgaatat
     1261 gtaattacta aaattgattt cactaaaaaa atgaaaactt taagatatga ggtaacagcg
     1321 aatttttatg attcttctac aggagaaatt gacttaaata agaaaaaagt agaatcaagt
     1381 gaagcggagt atagaacgtt aagtgctaat gatgatgggg tgtatatgcc gttaggtgtc
     1441 atcagtgaaa catttttgac tccgattaat gggtttggcc tccaagctga tgaaaattca
     1501 agattaatta ctttaacatg taaatcatat ttaagagaac tactgctagc aacagactta
     1561 agcaataaag aaactaaatt gatcgtcccg ccaagtggtt ttattagcaa tattgtagag
     1621 aacgggtcca tagaagagga caatttagag ccgtggaaag caaataataa gaatgcgtat
     1681 gtagatcata caggcggagt gaatggaact aaagctttat atgttcataa ggacggagga
     1741 atttcacaat ttattggaga taagttaaaa ccgaaaactg agtatgtaat ccaatatact
     1801 gttaaaggaa aaccttctat tcatttaaaa gatgaaaata ctggatatat tcattatgaa
     1861 gatacaaata ataatttaga agattatcaa actattaata aacgttttac tacaggaact
     1921 gatttaaagg gagtgtattt aattttaaaa agtcaaaatg gagatgaagc ttggggagat
     1981 aactttatta ttttggaaat tagtccttct gaaaagttat taagtccaga attaattaat
     2041 acaaataatt ggacgagtac gggatcaact aatattagcg gtaatacact cactctttat
     2101 cagggaggac gagggattct aaaacaaaac cttcaattag atagtttttc aacttataga
     2161 gtgtattttt ctgtgtccgg agatgctaat gtaaggatta gaaattctag ggaagtgtta
     2221 tttgaaaaaa gatatatgag cggtgctaaa gatgtttctg aaatgttcac tacaaaattt
     2281 gagaaagata acttttatat agagctttct caagggaata atttatatgg tggtcctatt
     2341 gtacattttt acgatgtctc tattaagtaa
//
LOCUS       05519                   1554 bp    dna     linear   UNK 
ACCESSION   05519
FEATURES             Location/Qualifiers
     CDS             1..1554
                     /ETX_MTX2="NA"
                     /Endotoxin_C="NA"
                     /Endotoxin_M="NA"
                     /Endotoxin_N="NA"
                     /Endotoxin_mid="NA"
                     /Rank="ND"
                     /Toxin_10="NA"
                     /blast_detail="ND"
                     /blast_prediction="ND"
                     /codon_start=1
                     /hmm_detail="Hit_desc:hypothetical protein
                     Hmm_name:cyt.hmm	Hmm_len:525	E-value:1.1e-23"
                     /hmm_prediction="YES"
                     /locus_tag="05519"
                     /product="Possible Bt toxin protein"
                     /protein_id="05519"
                     /protein_len="517"
                     /svm_prediction="NO"
                     /transl_table=11
                     /translation="MKLISKIVMTALIVLSTFAFNLGGELDKSFLSIPKAYGDVIKAL
                     PQNASKIELDYAPVYDYDTDGCYATAAISPDGTTNPGLSLGGSPESVCRDVNRLENSN
                     TYSRAKSNNGWTAIMYASYFEKDQSTSGPAASGHRHDWEHTIVWIKDGQVQYVTYSAH
                     GNWYTKPRSDVKFSGSHPKIVYHKDGLSTHAFRLANSNDEPPENYKHQWLHLPMVGWN
                     GYPSLAIREKLMTTNFGSATLEIKDGRFEEALDSAKPSNANDFNPYAPELEDGGAYQI
                     VSTLNNSSVVDLNQADGNVLLWQNRNANNQKWKLVYDSNKNAYQFKSVTNENLVLAWN
                     DLNGSNNVVATSNQNKEEQYWIPTEAGNGYYYVRNKKDQNKVLDVSGYGTANGTNVTV
                     YNFHGDNNQTFKLSNVTGTLTREVESLYKAQPGQSSRSSNNFSLEHLTAGTKVRVVLE
                     GAGATSLSFNISRDKSGADSRIWSAVRDGSILTIPSGDNRKNLYISGPPSGYTSNGTF
                     KVKFYALPN"
ORIGIN      
        1 atgaaattaa tatcaaaaat agtaatgacc gcgttaattg tattgagtac atttgcattc
       61 aacttaggtg gagaattaga taagagtttt ctttctatcc caaaagcata tggggatgta
      121 atcaaggcac ttccacaaaa tgcgtcaaag atagagttag attatgctcc tgtgtatgat
      181 tacgacacag acgggtgcta tgcgactgca gcaatttctc cagatggcac gactaaccct
      241 ggcctaagtt tgggcggttc cccggaaagt gtctgtagag atgttaaccg actggaaaat
      301 tcaaacactt attctcgggc caaatcaaat aatggttgga ctgccattat gtatgcgagt
      361 tactttgaaa aagatcaatc aacttcgggc cctgctgcgt ctggacatcg acatgactgg
      421 gaacacacaa tagtttggat taaagatggt caggttcaat atgtaactta ttcagcacat
      481 ggtaactggt acactaagcc tcgctcagac gttaaattca gtggaagcca cccgaaaatt
      541 gtataccata aggacggcct ctcgacacat gcttttcgcc tggctaatag caatgacgag
      601 ccgccagaaa actataaaca ccagtggctc catttaccaa tggttggttg gaatggctat
      661 ccaagcctag ctattcgaga aaaactaatg actacgaact ttggatctgc aacacttgag
      721 atcaaagatg gaagatttga agaagccctt gatagcgcaa agccatccaa tgccaatgac
      781 tttaaccctt acgcaccgga actggaagat ggcggtgctt atcaaatagt ttctacttta
      841 aataatagta gtgttgttga cttaaatcaa gcagatggaa atgttctgtt gtggcaaaat
      901 cgcaacgcta ataatcaaaa atggaagcta gtatatgatt caaataaaaa tgcatatcaa
      961 tttaaaagtg taacaaatga aaatttagta ttagcttgga atgatcttaa tggttccaat
     1021 aatgtagttg ctacatctaa tcaaaataag gaagagcaat attggatacc aacagaagca
     1081 ggaaatggat attattatgt aaggaataag aaggatcaaa acaaagtgtt agatgtaagt
     1141 ggttatggta ctgcaaatgg aacaaatgtt acagtatata atttccatgg tgataataat
     1201 caaacattca aattgtctaa tgtaacagga actttaacaa gagaagtgga gtcactctat
     1261 aaggcacagc ctggtcaaag cagtagatca agtaataatt tttcacttga acatcttacg
     1321 gcaggtacca aagtacgagt tgttttagaa ggagcaggtg ctacctcttt atcatttaac
     1381 atttcaagag ataaatcagg tgcagactct agaatttggt cagctgttag agatggttct
     1441 attctaacga tcccttcagg agataataga aagaatttgt atatctcagg tcctcctagc
     1501 ggatatactt ctaacggtac atttaaagtg aaattctacg ctcttccaaa ctaa
//
LOCUS       06388                   1206 bp    dna     linear   UNK 
ACCESSION   06388
FEATURES             Location/Qualifiers
     CDS             1..1206
                     /ETX_MTX2="NO"
                     /Endotoxin_C="NO"
                     /Endotoxin_M="NO"
                     /Endotoxin_N="NO"
                     /Endotoxin_mid="NO"
                     /Rank="Rank4"
                     /Toxin_10="NO"
                     /blast_detail="Query_desc:Pesticidal crystal protein
                     Cry1Aa	Query_Length:401	Query_Start-End:1-401
                     Hit_id:Cry1Aa17	Hit_desc:AEH31436	Hit_length:1182
                     Hit_Start-End:782-1182	Aln_length:401
                     Percent_identity:99.7506234413965	E-value:0.0"
                     /blast_prediction="YES"
                     /codon_start=1
                     /hmm_detail="Hit_desc:Pesticidal crystal protein Cry1Aa
                     Hmm_name:cry.hmm	Hmm_len:1183	E-value:7.1e-172"
                     /hmm_prediction="YES"
                     /locus_tag="06388"
                     /product="Possible Bt toxin protein"
                     /protein_id="06388"
                     /protein_len="401"
                     /svm_prediction="NO"
                     /transl_table=11
                     /translation="MPGTGSLWPLSAQSPIGKCGEPNRCAPHLEWNPDLDCSCRDGEK
                     CAHHSHHFSLDIDVGCTDLNEDLGVWVIFKIKTQDGHARLGNLEFLEEKPLVGEALAR
                     VKRAEKKWRDKREKLEWETNIVYKEAKESVDALFVNSQYDQLQADTNIAMIHAADKRV
                     HSIREAYLPELSVIPGVNAAIFEELEGRIFTAFSLYDARNVIKNGDFNNGLSCWNVKG
                     HVDVEEQNNQRSVLVVPEWEAEVSQEVRVCPGRGYILRVTAYKEGYGEGCVTIHEIEN
                     NTDELKFSNCVEEEIYPNNTVTCNDYTVNQEEYGGAYTSRNRGYNEAPSVPADYASVY
                     EEKSYTDGRRENPCEFNRGYRDYTPLPVGYVTKELEYFPETDKVWIEIGETEGTFIVD
                     SVELLLMEE"
ORIGIN      
        1 gtgccaggta cgggttcctt atggccgctt tcagcccaaa gtccaatcgg aaagtgtgga
       61 gagccgaatc gatgcgcgcc acaccttgaa tggaatcctg acttagattg ttcgtgtagg
      121 gatggagaaa agtgtgccca tcattcgcat catttctcct tagacattga tgtaggatgt
      181 acagacttaa atgaggacct aggtgtatgg gtgatcttta agattaagac gcaagatggg
      241 cacgcaagac tagggaatct agagtttctc gaagagaaac cattagtagg agaagcgcta
      301 gctcgtgtga aaagagcgga gaaaaaatgg agagacaaac gtgaaaaatt ggaatgggaa
      361 acaaatatcg tttataaaga ggcaaaagaa tctgtagatg ctttatttgt aaactctcaa
      421 tatgatcaat tacaagcgga tacgaatatt gccatgattc atgcggcaga taaacgtgtt
      481 catagcattc gagaagctta tctgcctgag ctgtctgtga ttccgggtgt caatgcggct
      541 atttttgaag aattagaagg gcgtattttc actgcattct ccctatatga tgcgagaaat
      601 gtcattaaaa atggtgattt taataatggc ttatcctgct ggaacgtgaa agggcatgta
      661 gatgtagaag aacaaaacaa ccaacgttcg gtccttgttg ttccggaatg ggaagcagaa
      721 gtgtcacaag aagttcgtgt ctgtccgggt cgtggctata tccttcgtgt cacagcgtac
      781 aaggagggat atggagaagg ttgcgtaacc attcatgaga tcgagaacaa tacagacgaa
      841 ctgaagttta gcaactgcgt agaagaggaa atctatccaa ataacacggt aacgtgtaat
      901 gattatactg taaatcaaga agaatacgga ggtgcgtaca cttctcgtaa tcgaggatat
      961 aacgaagctc cttccgtacc agctgattat gcgtcagtct atgaagaaaa atcgtataca
     1021 gatggacgaa gagagaatcc ttgtgaattt aacagagggt atagggatta cacgccacta
     1081 ccagttggtt atgtgacaaa agaattagaa tacttcccag aaaccgataa ggtatggatt
     1141 gagattggag aaacggaagg aacatttatc gtggacagcg tggaattact ccttatggag
     1201 gaatag
//
LOCUS       06389                   2160 bp    dna     linear   UNK 
ACCESSION   06389
FEATURES             Location/Qualifiers
     CDS             1..2160
                     /ETX_MTX2="NO"
                     /Endotoxin_C="YES"
                     /Endotoxin_M="YES"
                     /Endotoxin_N="YES"
                     /Endotoxin_mid="NO"
                     /Rank="Rank4"
                     /Toxin_10="NO"
                     /blast_detail="Query_desc:Pesticidal crystal protein
                     Cry1Ia	Query_Length:719	Query_Start-End:1-719
                     Hit_id:Cry1Ia40	Hit_desc:QBO24620.1	Hit_length:719
                     Hit_Start-End:1-719	Aln_length:719	Percent_identity:100
                     E-value:0.0"
                     /blast_prediction="YES"
                     /codon_start=1
                     /hmm_detail="Hit_desc:Pesticidal crystal protein Cry1Ia
                     Hmm_name:cry.hmm	Hmm_len:1183	E-value:2e-208"
                     /hmm_prediction="YES"
                     /locus_tag="06389"
                     /product="Possible Bt toxin protein"
                     /protein_id="06389"
                     /protein_len="719"
                     /svm_prediction="NO"
                     /transl_table=11
                     /translation="MKLKNQDKHQSFSSNAKVDKISTDSLKNETDIELQNINHEDCLK
                     MSEYENVEPFVSASTIQTGIGIAGKILGTLGVPFAGQVASLYSFILGELWPKGKNQWE
                     IFMEHVEEIINQKISTYARNKALTDLKGLGDALAVYHDSLESWVGNRNNTRARSVVKS
                     QYIALELMFVQKLPSFAVSGEEVPLLPIYAQAANLHLLLLRDASIFGKEWGLSSSEIS
                     TFYNRQVERAGDYSDHCVKWYSTGLNNLRGTNAESWVRYNQFRRDMTLMVLDLVALFP
                     SYDTQMYPIKTTAQLTREVYTDAIGTVHPHPSFTSTTWYNNNAPSFSAIEAAVVRNPH
                     LLDFLEQVTIYSLLSRWSNTQYMNMWGGHKLEFRTIGGTLNISTQGSTNTSINPVTLP
                     FTSRDVYRTESLAGLNLFLTQPVNGVPRVDFHWKFVTHPIASDNFYYPGYAGIGTQLQ
                     DSENELPPEATGQPNYESYSHRLSHIGLISASHVKALVYSWTHRSADRTNTIEPNSIT
                     QIPLVKAFNLSSGAAVVRGPGFTGGDILRRTNTGTFGDIRVNINPPFAQRYRVRIRYA
                     STTDLQFHTSINGKAINQGNFSATMNRGEDLDYKTFRTVGFTTPFSFLDVQSTFTIGA
                     WNFSSGNEVYIDRIEFVPVEVTYEAEYDFEKAQEKVTALFTSTNPRGLKTDVKDYHID
                     QVSNLVESLSDEFYLDEKRELFEIVKYAKQLHIERNM"
ORIGIN      
        1 atgaaactaa agaatcaaga taagcatcaa agtttttcta gcaatgcgaa agtagataaa
       61 atctctacgg attcactaaa aaatgaaaca gatatagaat tacaaaacat taatcatgaa
      121 gattgtttga aaatgtctga gtatgaaaat gtagagccgt ttgttagtgc atcaacaatt
      181 caaacaggta ttggtattgc gggtaaaata cttggtaccc taggcgttcc ttttgcagga
      241 caagtagcta gtctttatag ttttatctta ggtgagctat ggcctaaggg gaaaaatcaa
      301 tgggaaatct ttatggaaca tgtagaagag attattaatc aaaaaatatc aacttatgca
      361 agaaataaag cacttacaga cttgaaagga ttaggagatg ccttagctgt ctaccatgat
      421 tcgcttgaaa gttgggttgg aaatcgtaat aacacaaggg ctaggagtgt tgtcaagagc
      481 caatatatcg cattagaatt gatgttcgtt cagaaactac cttcttttgc agtgtctgga
      541 gaggaggtac cattattacc gatatatgcc caagctgcaa atttacattt gttgctatta
      601 agagatgcat ctatttttgg aaaagagtgg ggattatcat cttcagaaat ttcaacattt
      661 tataaccgtc aagtcgaacg agcaggagat tattccgacc attgtgtgaa atggtatagc
      721 acaggtctaa ataacttgag gggtacaaat gccgaaagtt gggtacgata taatcaattc
      781 cgtagagaca tgactttaat ggtactagat ttagtggcac tatttccaag ctatgataca
      841 caaatgtatc caattaaaac tacagcccaa cttacaagag aagtatatac agacgcaatt
      901 gggacagtac atccgcatcc aagttttaca agtacgactt ggtataataa taatgcacct
      961 tcgttctctg ccatagaggc tgctgttgtt cgaaacccgc atctactcga ttttctagaa
     1021 caagttacaa tttacagctt attaagtcga tggagtaaca ctcagtatat gaatatgtgg
     1081 ggaggacata aactagaatt ccgaacaata ggaggaacgt taaatatctc aacacaagga
     1141 tctactaata cttctattaa tcctgtaaca ttaccgttca cttctcgaga cgtctatagg
     1201 actgaatcat tggcagggct gaatctattt ttaactcaac ctgttaatgg agtacctagg
     1261 gttgattttc attggaaatt cgtcacacat ccgatcgcat ctgataattt ctattatcca
     1321 gggtatgctg gaattgggac gcaattacag gattcagaaa atgaattacc acctgaagca
     1381 acaggacagc caaattatga atcttatagt catagattat ctcatatagg actcatttca
     1441 gcatcacatg tgaaagcatt ggtatattct tggacgcatc gtagtgcaga tcgtacaaat
     1501 acaattgagc caaatagcat tacacaaata ccattagtaa aagctttcaa tctgtcttca
     1561 ggtgccgctg tagtgagagg accaggattt acaggtgggg atatccttcg aagaacgaat
     1621 actggtacat ttggggatat acgagtaaat attaatccac catttgcaca aagatatcgc
     1681 gtgaggattc gctatgcttc taccacagat ttacaattcc atacgtcaat taacggtaaa
     1741 gctattaatc aaggtaattt ttcagcaact atgaatagag gagaggactt agactataaa
     1801 acctttagaa ctgtaggctt taccactcca tttagctttt tagatgtaca aagtacattc
     1861 acaataggtg cttggaactt ctcttcaggt aacgaagttt atatagatag aattgaattt
     1921 gttccggtag aagtaacata tgaggcagaa tatgattttg aaaaagcgca agagaaggtt
     1981 actgcactgt ttacatctac gaatccaaga ggattaaaaa cagatgtaaa ggattatcat
     2041 attgaccagg tatcaaattt agtagagtct ctatcagatg aattctatct tgatgaaaag
     2101 agagaattat tcgagatagt taaatacgcg aagcaactcc atattgagcg taacatgtag
//
LOCUS       06396                   1902 bp    dna     linear   UNK 
ACCESSION   06396
FEATURES             Location/Qualifiers
     CDS             1..1902
                     /ETX_MTX2="NO"
                     /Endotoxin_C="YES"
                     /Endotoxin_M="NO"
                     /Endotoxin_N="YES"
                     /Endotoxin_mid="YES"
                     /Rank="Rank4"
                     /Toxin_10="NO"
                     /blast_detail="Query_desc:Pesticidal crystal protein
                     Cry2Aa	Query_Length:633	Query_Start-End:1-633
                     Hit_id:Cry2Aa10	Hit_desc:AAQ04263	Hit_length:633
                     Hit_Start-End:1-633	Aln_length:633	Percent_identity:100
                     E-value:0.0"
                     /blast_prediction="YES"
                     /codon_start=1
                     /hmm_detail="Hit_desc:Pesticidal crystal protein Cry2Aa
                     Hmm_name:cry.hmm	Hmm_len:1183	E-value:6.2e-61"
                     /hmm_prediction="YES"
                     /locus_tag="06396"
                     /product="Possible Bt toxin protein"
                     /protein_id="06396"
                     /protein_len="633"
                     /svm_prediction="YES"
                     /transl_table=11
                     /translation="MNNVLNSGRTTICDAYNVVAHDPFSFEHKSLDTIQKEWMEWKRT
                     DHSLYVAPVVGTVSSFLLKKVGSLIGKRILSELWGIIFPSGSTNLMQDILRETEQFLN
                     QRLNTDTLARVNAELIGLQANIREFNQQVDNFLNPTQNPVPLSITSSVNTMQQLFLNR
                     LPQFQIQGYQLLLLPLFAQAANMHLSFIRDVILNADEWGISAATLRTYRDYLRNYTRD
                     YSNYCINTYQTAFRGLNTRLHDMLEFRTYMFLNVFEYVSIWSLFKYQSLMVSSGANLY
                     ASGSGPQQTQSFTAQNWPFLYSLFQVNSNYILSGISGTRLSITFPNIGGLPGSTTTHS
                     LNSARVNYSGGVSSGLIGATNLNHNFNCSTVLPPLSTPFVRSWLDSGTDREGVATSTN
                     WQTESFQTTLSLRCGAFSARGNSNYFPDYFIRNISGVPLVIRNEDLTRPLHYNQIRNI
                     ESPSGTPGGARAYLVSVHNRKNNIYAANENGTMIHLAPEDYTGFTISPIHATQVNNQT
                     RTFISEKFGNQGDSLRFEQSNTTARYTLRGNGNSYNLYLRVSSIGNSTIRVTINGRVY
                     TVSNVNTTTNNDGVNDNGARFSDINIGNIVASDNTNVTLDINVTLNSGTPFDLMNIMF
                     VPTNLPPLY"
ORIGIN      
        1 atgaataatg tattgaatag tggaagaaca actatttgtg atgcgtataa tgtagtagcc
       61 catgatccat ttagttttga acataaatca ttagatacca tccaaaaaga atggatggag
      121 tggaaaagaa cagatcatag tttatatgta gctcctgtag tcggaactgt gtctagtttt
      181 ttgctaaaga aagtggggag tcttattgga aaaaggatat tgagtgaatt atgggggata
      241 atatttccta gtggtagtac aaatctaatg caagatattt taagggagac agaacaattc
      301 ctaaatcaaa gacttaatac agataccctt gctcgtgtaa atgcagaatt gatagggctc
      361 caagcgaata taagggagtt taatcaacaa gtagataatt ttttaaaccc tactcaaaac
      421 cctgttcctt tatcaataac ttcttcggtt aatacaatgc agcaattatt tctaaataga
      481 ttaccccagt tccagataca aggataccag ttgttattat tacctttatt tgcacaggca
      541 gccaatatgc atctttcttt tattagagat gttattctta atgcagatga atggggtatt
      601 tcagcagcaa cattacgtac gtatcgagat tacctgagaa attatacaag agattattct
      661 aattattgta taaatacgta tcaaactgcg tttagagggt taaacacccg tttacacgat
      721 atgttagaat ttagaacata tatgttttta aatgtatttg aatatgtatc catttggtca
      781 ttgtttaaat atcagagtct tatggtatct tctggcgcta atttatatgc tagcggtagt
      841 ggaccacagc agacacaatc atttacagca caaaactggc catttttata ttctcttttc
      901 caagttaatt cgaattatat attatctggt attagtggta ctaggctttc tattaccttc
      961 cctaatattg gtggtttacc gggtagtact acaactcatt cattgaatag tgccagggtt
     1021 aattatagcg gaggagtttc atctggtctc ataggggcga ctaatctcaa tcacaacttt
     1081 aattgcagca cggtcctccc tcctttatca acaccatttg ttagaagttg gctggattca
     1141 ggtacagatc gagagggcgt tgctacctct acgaattggc agacagaatc ctttcaaaca
     1201 actttaagtt taaggtgtgg tgctttttca gcccgtggaa attcaaacta tttcccagat
     1261 tattttatcc gtaatatttc tggggttcct ttagttatta gaaacgaaga tctaacaaga
     1321 ccgttacact ataaccaaat aagaaatata gaaagtcctt cgggaacacc tggtggagca
     1381 cgggcctatt tggtatctgt gcataacaga aaaaataata tctatgccgc taatgaaaat
     1441 ggtactatga tccatttggc gccagaagat tatacaggat ttactatatc gccaatacat
     1501 gccactcaag tgaataatca aactcgaaca tttatttctg aaaaatttgg aaatcaaggt
     1561 gattccttaa gatttgaaca aagcaacacg acagctcgtt atacgcttag agggaatgga
     1621 aatagttaca atctttattt aagagtatct tcaataggaa attcaactat tcgagttact
     1681 ataaacggta gagtttatac tgtttcaaat gttaatacca ctacaaataa cgatggagtt
     1741 aatgataatg gagctcgttt ttcagatatt aatatcggta atatagtagc aagtgataat
     1801 actaatgtaa cgctagatat aaatgtgaca ttaaactccg gtactccatt tgatctcatg
     1861 aatattatgt ttgtgccaac taatcttcca ccactttatt aa
//
