# Supplementary material for: BtToxin_Digger: a comprehensive and high-throughput pipeline for mining toxin protein genes from Bacillus thuringiensis
Source: bioRxiv preprint, doi:10.1101/2020.05.26.114520, version 2 (2020-07-09)
Supplement: Example Results [file 114520_file04.gz › Toxins_CDSs/CDS2.gbk]

LOCUS       02381                   2223 bp    dna     linear   UNK 
ACCESSION   02381
FEATURES             Location/Qualifiers
     CDS             1..2223
                     /ETX_MTX2="NA"
                     /Endotoxin_C="NA"
                     /Endotoxin_M="NA"
                     /Endotoxin_N="NA"
                     /Endotoxin_mid="NA"
                     /Rank="ND"
                     /Toxin_10="NA"
                     /blast_detail="ND"
                     /blast_prediction="ND"
                     /codon_start=1
                     /hmm_detail="Hit_desc:Protective antigen	Hmm_name:vip.hmm
                     Hmm_len:795	E-value:1.2e-54"
                     /hmm_prediction="YES"
                     /locus_tag="02381"
                     /product="Possible Bt toxin protein"
                     /protein_id="02381"
                     /protein_len="740"
                     /svm_prediction="NO"
                     /transl_table=11
                     /translation="MKRLNISKFLKATPAVVVLSTTLLAGPTSSFAKEDSTKQAVPQG
                     QVVSANTLQKGLLSHYFKDKDFKDLSFITTQTTGKLYSISPGVKPLLESGKFQSAYWE
                     GRIKIDESQIYQFTTSADKFVKLWIDGVQVIDQRKGDSMSKYKQRVYLQKGKVYNIKV
                     EYQNPYYAISDLTLYWTKGNDLSGSKKEVIPENHLFLPELAPNGSNSNSVKRSRVARS
                     IDNPEQQPVKKTDKLEDSDDDRIPDTIETNGYTVVVKGGKPHIFPWIDSIHNNKKELT
                     KYFSSPMKWSTASDPYSDFQKVTGMIDKQVKREARNPLVAAYPIVNVDMEQIVLSKNQ
                     TVSLNEGKSNSNTVSRSTSTSTTDSIGASVSAELSASLFNFGISVSTSFSANTSSTVS
                     IDSSTSGTLESNWSKTIGINTGDAAYLAAGIRYNNQGTAPIYNVKPTNTFSLLSNQSI
                     ATVTAKENQLANVVKPGDYYPAKSQSPLLLNAKDDFGSSPITLNLDQLHLLEKERKLK
                     IETNQVSGKIGKWKADGEITTDGDWSTYLPQIEETSVRIILNDYMDETPIERRVAAVD
                     PNDPLEQAKPEVTLKEALKLAFPDITEKDGKLYYKEQSLKDYFELVLDVKTSEIIANQ
                     LSQMEDKDIYNVKLNAKMNIMLQKNTSKLVPKVESKPNLWDKTIVQVHFSLNDDAPSG
                     ITYTVENFDSSYPVTFDLQKGASFVLPLRKGSQYRVIAKPSNGRKYVVYENLDQYTMQ
                     "
ORIGIN      
        1 atgaaaagat taaatatcag taaattttta aaggctacac ctgctgtagt tgttttaagc
       61 accactttat tagcaggacc tacatcttct tttgcaaaag aggattctac caaacaagca
      121 gttccacagg ggcaagtagt atcagctaat acgctgcaaa aagggttgct aagtcattat
      181 tttaaagata aggattttaa agatctctca tttataacta ctcaaactac agggaaatta
      241 tacagtatat caccaggggt taaaccttta ttagaaagtg gtaagttcca atcagcttac
      301 tgggaagggc gtattaagat agatgaaagt caaatatatc aatttactac atcagcagat
      361 aaatttgtaa aactttggat tgacggagtg caagttattg accaaagaaa aggtgatagc
      421 atgtccaaat ataaacagag agtttattta caaaaaggta aggtttacaa tattaaggta
      481 gaatatcaga atccttacta cgcaatctct gatttaacat tatattggac gaaggggaat
      541 gaccttagtg gttctaaaaa agaagtaatt ccagaaaatc atttgttttt acctgaactt
      601 gctccgaatg gaagtaactc gaattcagtg aagcgttcta gggtagctag atctatagat
      661 aatcctgaac agcaaccagt caaaaaaacg gataaattag aagactccga tgatgatcgc
      721 attccagata cgatagaaac caatgggtac acagttgttg tgaaaggggg aaaaccacat
      781 atattccctt ggattgattc tattcacaat aataaaaaag aattgacaaa atatttttct
      841 tcaccgatga agtggagtac ggcatcagat ccatacagcg attttcaaaa agtaactggt
      901 atgattgata aacaagttaa acgtgaagcg agaaatcctt tagttgctgc ttatccgatc
      961 gtgaatgtag atatggaaca aattgtgctc tctaaaaatc aaacagtttc tctcaatgag
     1021 gggaaatcaa atagcaatac tgtatcaaga agtacatcaa caagtacaac tgattctatc
     1081 ggtgcatctg ttagcgctga attaagtgca tctttattca attttggtat aagcgtttct
     1141 acatcatttt cagcaaacac ttcgtcaaca gtatctattg atagttcaac atcaggtaca
     1201 cttgaatcta attggtcaaa aacgattgga attaatacag gagatgctgc ttatttagct
     1261 gcaggcattc gatataataa tcaaggaaca gcaccaattt ataatgtaaa accaacaaat
     1321 acgttttcat tactgagcaa tcaatccatt gcaactgtta cagcaaaaga aaatcaactt
     1381 gcaaatgttg ttaaaccagg ggattattat ccagccaaat cacaatctcc tctattacta
     1441 aacgcgaaag acgattttgg ctcgagccca attacactta atttagacca attacatctt
     1501 cttgaaaaag aaagaaaatt aaaaattgag acaaatcagg tttcgggaaa aattggtaaa
     1561 tggaaagctg atggagaaat aacaacagat ggagattggt ctacatatct tcctcaaatt
     1621 gaagaaacat ctgtccgtat tatacttaat gattatatgg atgaaacacc tattgaaaga
     1681 cgtgtagcag cggttgatcc aaacgatcca ctagaacagg caaagccaga agtaacatta
     1741 aaagaagcat tgaaactggc atttcctgat ataacggaaa aagacgggaa gctatattac
     1801 aaggaacaga gcttgaaaga ttattttgaa ctcgtattgg atgttaagac aagtgaaatt
     1861 attgcaaacc agttaagtca gatggaagat aaagatattt ataatgtaaa actgaatgca
     1921 aagatgaata ttatgttaca aaagaatacc tctaaacttg tacccaaagt agaatctaaa
     1981 ccaaatcttt gggataaaac aatagtacaa gttcattttt cacttaatga tgatgcacca
     2041 tcaggtatta cgtatacagt agagaatttt gatagttcgt atccagtgac cttcgatctt
     2101 caaaaaggtg cttcctttgt gcttcctttg aggaaaggtt cacaatatcg tgttatagct
     2161 aaaccatcaa atgggcgtaa atatgtagta tatgaaaatc ttgatcagta tacgatgcag
     2221 tag
//
LOCUS       02667                   1548 bp    dna     linear   UNK 
ACCESSION   02667
FEATURES             Location/Qualifiers
     CDS             1..1548
                     /ETX_MTX2="NA"
                     /Endotoxin_C="NA"
                     /Endotoxin_M="NA"
                     /Endotoxin_N="NA"
                     /Endotoxin_mid="NA"
                     /Rank="ND"
                     /Toxin_10="NA"
                     /blast_detail="ND"
                     /blast_prediction="ND"
                     /codon_start=1
                     /hmm_detail="Hit_desc:hypothetical protein
                     Hmm_name:cyt.hmm	Hmm_len:525	E-value:2.4e-25"
                     /hmm_prediction="YES"
                     /locus_tag="02667"
                     /product="Possible Bt toxin protein"
                     /protein_id="02667"
                     /protein_len="515"
                     /svm_prediction="NO"
                     /transl_table=11
                     /translation="MKLISKIVMTTLIVLSTFAFNLGGQFDKSFLSTSKAYADVIKAL
                     PQNASKIELDYAPVYDYDTDGCYATAAISPDGTTNPGLSLGGSPESVCRDVNRLENSN
                     TYSRAKSNNGWTAIMYASYFEKDQSTSGPGALGHRHDWEHTIVWVKDSQVQYVTYSAH
                     GNWYTNPRSNVRFDGNHPKIVYHKDGGSTHAFRLANSNDEPPENYYDQWLQLPMVGWN
                     GYPSPNIREKLMTTNFGEATLEIKDGRFEKALANAKPPINFDPYAPELEDGGTYQIVS
                     ILNNSSVVDLNQADGNVQLWQNGNANNQKWKLVYDSNKSAYQIKNIANQNLVLAWNDL
                     NGSNNVVATSNQNKEEQYWIPTEAGNGYYYVRNKKDQNKVLDVSGYGTANGTNVTVYN
                     FHGGNNQTFQLSNVTGTLTREVESLYKAQPGQTSRSSNNFSLEHLAAGTKVRVVLEGA
                     GATSLSFKIARDKSGTDPVIWSNVRDGSILTIPSGDDRKNLYIAGPPSGYTSNGTFKV
                     KFYALPY"
ORIGIN      
        1 atgaaattaa tatcaaaaat agtaatgacc acgttaatag tattgagtac atttgcattc
       61 aacttaggtg gacaatttga taagagtttt ctttctacct caaaagcata tgcggatgta
      121 atcaaggcac ttccacaaaa tgcgtcaaag atagagttag attatgctcc tgtgtatgac
      181 tacgacacag acgggtgtta tgcgactgca gcaatttctc cagatggcac gactaaccct
      241 ggcctaagtt tgggcggttc cccggaaagt gtctgtagag atgttaaccg actggaaaat
      301 tcaaacactt attctcgggc caaatcaaat aatggttgga ctgccattat gtatgcgagt
      361 tactttgaga aagatcaatc aacttcgggc cctggtgcgc ttggacatcg acatgactgg
      421 gaacacacaa tagtttgggt taaagatagt caggttcaat atgtaactta ttcagcacat
      481 ggtaattggt acactaaccc tcgctcaaac gttagattcg atggaaacca cccgaaaatt
      541 gtataccata aggacggcgg ctcgacacat gcttttcgcc tggctaatag caatgacgag
      601 ccgccagaaa actattatga ccagtggctc caactaccaa tggttggttg gaatggctat
      661 ccaagcccaa atattcgtga aaaactaatg actacgaact ttggagaagc aacacttgag
      721 atcaaagatg gaagatttga aaaagccctt gctaacgcaa agccacccat taactttgac
      781 ccttatgcac cggaactgga agatggtggt acttatcaaa tagtttctat tttaaataat
      841 agtagtgtcg ttgacttaaa tcaagcagat ggaaatgttc aattgtggca aaatggcaac
      901 gctaataatc aaaaatggaa gctagtatat gattcaaata aatcagcata ccaaattaaa
      961 aatatagcaa atcaaaattt agtattagct tggaatgatc ttaatggttc taataatgta
     1021 gttgctacat ctaatcaaaa taaggaagaa caatattgga taccaacaga agcaggaaat
     1081 ggatattatt atgtaaggaa taagaaggat caaaacaaag tgttagatgt aagtggttat
     1141 ggtactgcaa atggaacaaa tgttacagta tataatttcc atggtggaaa taatcagaca
     1201 ttccaattgt ctaatgtaac agggacttta acaagagaag tggagtcact ctataaggca
     1261 cagcctggtc aaaccagtag atcaagtaat aatttttcac ttgaacatct cgcggcaggt
     1321 accaaagtac gagttgtttt agaaggagca ggtgctacct ctttgtcatt taaaattgca
     1381 agagataaat caggtacaga ccctgtaatt tggtcaaatg ttagagatgg ttctattcta
     1441 acgatccctt caggagatga tagaaagaat ttgtatatcg caggtcctcc tagcggatat
     1501 acttctaacg gtacatttaa agtgaaattc tacgctcttc catactaa
//
LOCUS       03185                   3726 bp    dna     linear   UNK 
ACCESSION   03185
FEATURES             Location/Qualifiers
     CDS             1..3726
                     /ETX_MTX2="NO"
                     /Endotoxin_C="NO"
                     /Endotoxin_M="NO"
                     /Endotoxin_N="NO"
                     /Endotoxin_mid="NO"
                     /Rank="Rank1"
                     /Toxin_10="NO"
                     /blast_detail="NO"
                     /blast_prediction="NO"
                     /codon_start=1
                     /hmm_detail="NO"
                     /hmm_prediction="NO"
                     /locus_tag="03185"
                     /product="Possible Bt toxin protein"
                     /protein_id="03185"
                     /protein_len="1241"
                     /svm_prediction="YES"
                     /transl_table=11
                     /translation="MNLQTGSVTLHVTSDTVPFSPEVMVNNTNYRLQSGQNVTIDHLP
                     AGYLSLKANPVTVGDKMYLTKFSPAVVDITPGKVAQIYITFDVLASPEDIDLDGIPNT
                     LEINGYVWNPVTLAFEAYDPNNPVHQGLEVYRTNPLSKSTSGDPYSDSRKASKRDLSY
                     LRPPYDHPWVAASPLIKARTLEYAVTPIAEISDAQGNSIATSFSQSVTTSDSQTHGAD
                     FSVSQEIGWSLVRPDINTSITSGYSGSRTWGTESTNETGSEEGISWETAVTVNTAEAA
                     DVTFTVVLRNEGSLYASNIHSTFNILLAGKVIATVSGISIAALGPGEQSAPFIVGDGT
                     TLSLDDLKALQLGAPLTIEMTQVESDIREQNPFTGNWEVIGEWPDLFYDIDPKTVTFF
                     YTEKDGTKTEYNVAARPTAGTDYIQITLGDLFNVVLGDKIQVTNDSVYINGILWDNTW
                     TLYVKELDRLLSFLETPNPVLSEFPVYVDDIIELREPVASEVPTLIYTEFLPNYQKVK
                     ASVTPGIYGITKIEAEVLINGQIEKFPLTANPVGSQFYETAAFPTSADLNFLSRLFVT
                     DGKPNADGTTGVLYTYDIAAPSDKEGYGYETVSSPQVIIDATSTALFPGGTTNQLKNP
                     GPVNIDLNNLGVKGKTYVFQVESHRWSSSDISVTIGDQTVQLACDDVRPNQIEFKYEF
                     KDNRPPVYQLYEGCKMYGYYEMLPEIPGDQIQKVTQINNNVNYNGTTMELYAHPYYNH
                     NQSGDSPMNYSWGGPNGNLIFDSNQTAIQSGVSSFRVMGSTPQKVYDPNVKVRFYKSD
                     NAANFFDVDVNGYTEEDDLDDTHSDYEDYTKAVELFGDHPVMLQLYTNKDFTEKGNFR
                     HVYLDPYYNVGKHDLWTEFRIDTNHDPSGLSSYKIWPVEDYPYLQRGAKSSPIVSRTV
                     MVTVPDNATTLPISWNIGGSGNADYARVQYKNVAGPGETERWRTVQTDAHIKVSLIGA
                     FTANEAAGNKFTSLATQNIRNSLKIPTGQTSSNASIALPTEGINANAAGYLVRVQSVN
                     ISGDEVKVNVGNQLCYLGSSDYNMNIDRAAGSPGPSGTIAFPVRDEVLFVPVATGATT
                     LNISATISNVSRLSSSGGTIHVDIIGYFSENSKLKFIPFGFVSTGRQTNEFTVNALPY
                     HKIAAHLMNITIEGAPQTDYRNLLKINGGSTPYIHDLYVGLTDEISLRRSIKYDDIGR
                     HSVLAYGVANNNPVNKVKIDSTPLNQYITANYIGYFH"
ORIGIN      
        1 ttgaatctac aaacgggatc agtgactctt catgttacgt cagatacagt tcctttttca
       61 cctgaagtga tggtcaacaa tacgaattat cgcttacaat ccggtcagaa tgtaacaatt
      121 gatcatcttc ctgcgggata cctttctttg aaggcaaatc cagttaccgt gggagacaag
      181 atgtatctta caaaattcag cccggcagtt gtcgatatta cgcctggtaa ggtggcgcaa
      241 atttatatca cctttgatgt gttggctagc ccagaggata tagatctaga tggaattccc
      301 aatacattag aaatcaatgg gtatgtatgg aatcctgtta cattggcatt tgaagcctat
      361 gatccaaata accctgtcca tcagggtctt gaggtttacc gtacgaatcc gctttctaaa
      421 agtacatctg gtgatccata ttcagactca cgaaaagcaa gcaagcgaga cctatcttat
      481 cttcgccctc cttatgatca tccttgggtc gctgcgtctc cgctcattaa ggcaaggacc
      541 ttagagtatg cggtaacacc gattgcggaa atctcagatg cacagggaaa tagtatcgct
      601 acttcttttt cacaaagtgt tactacctca gatagtcaaa cacatggagc tgatttttcc
      661 gtttcacagg agataggttg gtcccttgtg cgaccagata ttaatacttc cattacaagc
      721 ggatattctg gatctcgtac ttgggggaca gaatctacaa acgaaacggg tagtgaagaa
      781 ggaattagtt gggaaactgc cgtaactgtg aataccgcag aagctgccga tgtgacgttt
      841 acagtcgtat tgagaaatga aggttcccta tatgcatcga acattcactc tacattcaat
      901 attttattag cggggaaagt cattgccact gtgtctggca tttccattgc cgcactcggt
      961 ccaggagaac aatccgctcc atttattgtt ggagatggta ctacgttgtc tttggatgat
     1021 ttaaaagcgc ttcaattggg cgcaccattg acaatcgaaa tgacacaagt agaatcagat
     1081 attcgggagc aaaatccttt cacagggaat tgggaggtca ttggagaatg gccagattta
     1141 ttttatgata ttgatccaaa aacagttacc tttttctata ccgaaaaaga cgggacaaag
     1201 acagagtata atgtagccgc acgtcctaca gcggggactg attatataca aattacgctt
     1261 ggagatcttt ttaacgttgt actgggagac aaaatacaag taacaaacga tagtgtatat
     1321 ataaatggaa ttttatggga taacacatgg acattatatg tgaaagaatt agatcgattg
     1381 ttgtcctttt tagaaacgcc aaatccagtt ttaagcgaat tccccgtgta tgtagatgac
     1441 attatcgaac taagggaacc tgtggcaagt gaggtgccga cgctgatata tactgaattt
     1501 ttgcctaatt atcaaaaagt gaaagcgtct gtgacccctg ggatttatgg cattacaaaa
     1561 attgaagctg aagttcttat aaatggccag atagaaaaat tcccactcac tgcgaatccg
     1621 gtaggttccc agttctatga aacggctgca tttccaactt ccgcggatct aaacttttta
     1681 agtaggttgt tcgtgacaga tggaaaacca aatgctgatg gaacaactgg ggtgttatac
     1741 acgtatgaca ttgcggctcc atctgataaa gagggatatg ggtatgaaac ggtatcttct
     1801 cctcaagtta ttatagatgc aacatcaacc gccctctttc caggtggaac cacgaaccag
     1861 ctaaagaatc cagggccggt caatatagat cttaataact taggagtgaa agggaaaacg
     1921 tatgtgttcc aagtggaatc ccatcgttgg agtagctcag atatttccgt aacgattgga
     1981 gatcaaacgg tacaactcgc ttgtgatgat gtacgtccaa accaaatcga atttaaatat
     2041 gaattcaagg ataatagacc gccagtatat caattgtatg aaggatgtaa aatgtatgga
     2101 tattatgaaa tgcttcctga gattccaggc gatcaaattc aaaaagttac acaaataaac
     2161 aataatgtaa attacaatgg aactacgatg gagctatatg cacaccctta ttataatcat
     2221 aatcaaagtg gtgattcgcc aatgaactat agttggggtg ggcctaatgg aaatcttata
     2281 tttgatagta atcaaacagc aattcaaagt ggtgtttctt cttttcgggt aatgggtagc
     2341 acgccacaaa aagtatatga ccccaatgtt aaagtgagat tttataaaag tgataatgca
     2401 gcaaatttct ttgatgttga cgtaaatggt tatacagaag aagacgattt ggatgatact
     2461 cattcggatt atgaagatta tacgaaagct gtggaattgt ttggggatca ccctgtaatg
     2521 ctacaattat atacaaataa ggattttacg gaaaaaggta attttagaca tgtttacttg
     2581 gatccatact ataatgttgg aaaacatgat ttatggaccg agttcagaat agacactaac
     2641 catgacccta gtgggctatc tagttataaa atatggcctg tggaagatta tccgtacctc
     2701 caaagaggag caaagtcttc tccaattgta tcccgaactg tcatggtgac agttccagat
     2761 aatgcgacaa ctttaccgat tagctggaac atcggaggaa gtggtaatgc agactatgca
     2821 cgcgtacaat ataaaaatgt cgcaggccca ggtgagactg aacgttggag aacagtacaa
     2881 acagatgctc atatcaaagt aagcttaatc ggagcattta cagcgaatga agcagcaggt
     2941 aataaattca caagtttagc tacacaaaac ataaggaatt ctctgaaaat accaacaggt
     3001 cagacttcat caaatgcttc tattgcactg cctactgaag gaataaacgc aaacgcagct
     3061 ggttatcttg ttagagtcca gagtgtaaat atcagcggcg atgaagtcaa agttaatgtt
     3121 gggaatcaat tgtgttatct aggatcgtct gattataaca tgaacataga cagagcagct
     3181 gggtctccgg gaccaagtgg gacgatagca ttccctgttc gtgatgaggt attatttgta
     3241 cctgttgcaa caggagcgac tacactgaat ataagtgcaa ccatatcaaa tgtgagtaga
     3301 ttgagctcta gtggagggac catccatgtt gatataatag gatatttttc cgaaaattcc
     3361 aaacttaaat ttatcccgtt tggctttgtg tcgactggta gacaaacgaa tgaatttact
     3421 gtaaatgctt tgccgtacca caaaattgca gcacatttaa tgaatattac tatagagggg
     3481 gcaccgcaaa ctgattatag aaaccttctg aaaataaacg gtggttcaac accatatata
     3541 catgatctct atgtagggct tactgacgaa atttcattaa gacgtagtat caaatatgat
     3601 gatataggaa gacatagtgt gttggcatat ggcgttgcaa ataataaccc ggtaaataaa
     3661 gtgaaaattg actctacgcc tctcaatcaa tacatcacag ctaactatat cggttatttc
     3721 cattaa
//
LOCUS       03190                   3726 bp    dna     linear   UNK 
ACCESSION   03190
FEATURES             Location/Qualifiers
     CDS             1..3726
                     /ETX_MTX2="NO"
                     /Endotoxin_C="NO"
                     /Endotoxin_M="NO"
                     /Endotoxin_N="NO"
                     /Endotoxin_mid="NO"
                     /Rank="Rank1"
                     /Toxin_10="NO"
                     /blast_detail="NO"
                     /blast_prediction="NO"
                     /codon_start=1
                     /hmm_detail="NO"
                     /hmm_prediction="NO"
                     /locus_tag="03190"
                     /product="Possible Bt toxin protein"
                     /protein_id="03190"
                     /protein_len="1241"
                     /svm_prediction="YES"
                     /transl_table=11
                     /translation="MNLQTGSVTLHVTSDTVPFSPEVMVNNTNYRLQSGQNVTIDHLP
                     AGYLSLKANPVTVGDKMYLTKFSPAVVDITPGKVAQIYITFDVLASPEDIDLDGIPNT
                     LEINGYVWNPVTLAFEAYDPNNPVHQGLEVYRTNPLSKSTSGDPYSDSRKASKRDLSY
                     LRPPYDHPWVAASPLIKARTLEYAVTPIAEISDAQGNSIATSFSQSVTTSDSQTHGAD
                     FSVSQEIGWSLVRPDINTSITSGYSGSRTWGTESTNETGSEEGISWETAVTVNTAEAA
                     DVTFTVVLRNEGSLYASNIHSTFNILLAGKVIATVSGISIAALGPGEQSAPFIVGDGT
                     TLSLDDLKALQLGAPLTIEMTQVESDIREQNPFTGNWEVIGEWPDLFYDIDPKTVTFF
                     YTEKDGTKTEYNVAARPTAGTDYIQITLGDLFNVVLGDKIQVTNDSVYINGILWDNTW
                     TLYVKELDRLLSFLETPNPVLSEFPVYVDDIIELREPVASEVPTLIYTEFLPNYQKVK
                     ASVTPGIYGITKIEAEVLINGQIEKFPLTANPVGSQFYETAAFPTSADLNFLSRLFVT
                     DGKPNADGTTGVLYTYDIAAPSDKEGYGYETVSSPQVIIDATSTALFPGGTTNQLKNP
                     GPVNIDLNNLGVKGKTYVFQVESHRWSSSDISVTIGDQTVQLACDDVRPNQIEFKYEF
                     KDNRPPVYQLYEGCKMYGYYEMLPEIPGDQIQKVTQINNNVNYNGTTMELYAHPYYNH
                     NQSGDSPMNYSWGGPNGNLIFDSNQTAIQSGVSSFRVMGSTPQKVYDPNVKVRFYKSD
                     NAANFFDVDVNGYTEEDDLDDTHSDYEDYTKAVELFGDHPVMLQLYTNKDFTEKGNFR
                     HVYLDPYYNVGKHDLWTEFRIDTNHDPSGLSSYKIWPVEDYPYLQRGAKSSPIVSRTV
                     MVTVPDNATTLPISWNIGGSGNADYARVQYKNVAGPGETERWRTVQTDAHIKVSLIGA
                     FTANEAAGNKFTSLATQNIRNSLKIPTGQTSSNASIALPTEGINANAAGYLVRVQSVN
                     ISGDEVKVNVGNQLCYLGSSDYNMNIDRAAGSPGPSGTIAFPVRDEVLFVPVATGATT
                     LNISATISNVSRLSSSGGTIHVDIIGYFSENSKLKFIPFGFVSTGRQTNEFTVNALPY
                     HKIAAHLMNITIEGAPQTDYRNLLKINGGSTPYIHDLYVGLTDEISLRRSIKYDDIGR
                     HSVLAYGVANNNPVNKVKIDSTPLNQYITANYIGYFH"
ORIGIN      
        1 ttgaatctac aaacgggatc agtgactctt catgttacgt cagatacagt tcctttttca
       61 cctgaagtga tggtcaacaa tacgaattat cgcttacaat ccggtcagaa tgtaacaatt
      121 gatcatcttc ctgcgggata cctttctttg aaggcaaatc cagttaccgt gggagacaag
      181 atgtatctta caaaattcag cccggcagtt gtcgatatta cgcctggtaa ggtggcgcaa
      241 atttatatca cctttgatgt gttggctagc ccagaggata tagatctaga tggaattccc
      301 aatacattag aaatcaatgg gtatgtatgg aatcctgtta cattggcatt tgaagcctat
      361 gatccaaata accctgtcca tcagggtctt gaggtttacc gtacgaatcc gctttctaaa
      421 agtacatctg gtgatccata ttcagactca cgaaaagcaa gcaagcgaga cctatcttat
      481 cttcgccctc cttatgatca tccttgggtc gctgcgtctc cgctcattaa ggcaaggacc
      541 ttagagtatg cggtaacacc gattgcggaa atctcagatg cacagggaaa tagtatcgct
      601 acttcttttt cacaaagtgt tactacctca gatagtcaaa cacatggagc tgatttttcc
      661 gtttcacagg agataggttg gtcccttgtg cgaccagata ttaatacttc cattacaagc
      721 ggatattctg gatctcgtac ttgggggaca gaatctacaa acgaaacggg tagtgaagaa
      781 ggaattagtt gggaaactgc cgtaactgtg aataccgcag aagctgccga tgtgacgttt
      841 acagtcgtat tgagaaatga aggttcccta tatgcatcga acattcactc tacattcaat
      901 attttattag cggggaaagt cattgccact gtgtctggca tttccattgc cgcactcggt
      961 ccaggagaac aatccgctcc atttattgtt ggagatggta ctacgttgtc tttggatgat
     1021 ttaaaagcgc ttcaattggg cgcaccattg acaatcgaaa tgacacaagt agaatcagat
     1081 attcgggagc aaaatccttt cacagggaat tgggaggtca ttggagaatg gccagattta
     1141 ttttatgata ttgatccaaa aacagttacc tttttctata ccgaaaaaga cgggacaaag
     1201 acagagtata atgtagccgc acgtcctaca gcggggactg attatataca aattacgctt
     1261 ggagatcttt ttaacgttgt actgggagac aaaatacaag taacaaacga tagtgtatat
     1321 ataaatggaa ttttatggga taacacatgg acattatatg tgaaagaatt agatcgattg
     1381 ttgtcctttt tagaaacgcc aaatccagtt ttaagcgaat tccccgtgta tgtagatgac
     1441 attatcgaac taagggaacc tgtggcaagt gaggtgccga cgctgatata tactgaattt
     1501 ttgcctaatt atcaaaaagt gaaagcgtct gtgacccctg ggatttatgg cattacaaaa
     1561 attgaagctg aagttcttat aaatggccag atagaaaaat tcccactcac tgcgaatccg
     1621 gtaggttccc agttctatga aacggctgca tttccaactt ccgcggatct aaacttttta
     1681 agtaggttgt tcgtgacaga tggaaaacca aatgctgatg gaacaactgg ggtgttatac
     1741 acgtatgaca ttgcggctcc atctgataaa gagggatatg ggtatgaaac ggtatcttct
     1801 cctcaagtta ttatagatgc aacatcaacc gccctctttc caggtggaac cacgaaccag
     1861 ctaaagaatc cagggccggt caatatagat cttaataact taggagtgaa agggaaaacg
     1921 tatgtgttcc aagtggaatc ccatcgttgg agtagctcag atatttccgt aacgattgga
     1981 gatcaaacgg tacaactcgc ttgtgatgat gtacgtccaa accaaatcga atttaaatat
     2041 gaattcaagg ataatagacc gccagtatat caattgtatg aaggatgtaa aatgtatgga
     2101 tattatgaaa tgcttcctga gattccaggc gatcaaattc aaaaagttac acaaataaac
     2161 aataatgtaa attacaatgg aactacgatg gagctatatg cacaccctta ttataatcat
     2221 aatcaaagtg gtgattcgcc aatgaactat agttggggtg ggcctaatgg aaatcttata
     2281 tttgatagta atcaaacagc aattcaaagt ggtgtttctt cttttcgggt aatgggtagc
     2341 acgccacaaa aagtatatga ccccaatgtt aaagtgagat tttataaaag tgataatgca
     2401 gcaaatttct ttgatgttga cgtaaatggt tatacagaag aagacgattt ggatgatact
     2461 cattcggatt atgaagatta tacgaaagct gtggaattgt ttggggatca ccctgtaatg
     2521 ctacaattat atacaaataa ggattttacg gaaaaaggta attttagaca tgtttacttg
     2581 gatccatact ataatgttgg aaaacatgat ttatggaccg agttcagaat agacactaac
     2641 catgacccta gtgggctatc tagttataaa atatggcctg tggaagatta tccgtacctc
     2701 caaagaggag caaagtcttc tccaattgta tcccgaactg tcatggtgac agttccagat
     2761 aatgcgacaa ctttaccgat tagctggaac atcggaggaa gtggtaatgc agactatgca
     2821 cgcgtacaat ataaaaatgt cgcaggccca ggtgagactg aacgttggag aacagtacaa
     2881 acagatgctc atatcaaagt aagcttaatc ggagcattta cagcgaatga agcagcaggt
     2941 aataaattca caagtttagc tacacaaaac ataaggaatt ctctgaaaat accaacaggt
     3001 cagacttcat caaatgcttc tattgcactg cctactgaag gaataaacgc aaacgcagct
     3061 ggttatcttg ttagagtcca gagtgtaaat atcagcggcg atgaagtcaa agttaatgtt
     3121 gggaatcaat tgtgttatct aggatcgtct gattataaca tgaacataga cagagcagct
     3181 gggtctccgg gaccaagtgg gacgatagca ttccctgttc gtgatgaggt attatttgta
     3241 cctgttgcaa caggagcgac tacactgaat ataagtgcaa ccatatcaaa tgtgagtaga
     3301 ttgagctcta gtggagggac catccatgtt gatataatag gatatttttc cgaaaattcc
     3361 aaacttaaat ttatcccgtt tggctttgtg tcgactggta gacaaacgaa tgaatttact
     3421 gtaaatgctt tgccgtacca caaaattgca gcacatttaa tgaatattac tatagagggg
     3481 gcaccgcaaa ctgattatag aaaccttctg aaaataaacg gtggttcaac accatatata
     3541 catgatctct atgtagggct tactgacgaa atttcattaa gacgtagtat caaatatgat
     3601 gatataggaa gacatagtgt gttggcatat ggcgttgcaa ataataaccc ggtaaataaa
     3661 gtgaaaattg actctacgcc tctcaatcaa tacatcacag ctaactatat cggttatttc
     3721 cattaa
//
LOCUS       03191                   3726 bp    dna     linear   UNK 
ACCESSION   03191
FEATURES             Location/Qualifiers
     CDS             1..3726
                     /ETX_MTX2="NO"
                     /Endotoxin_C="NO"
                     /Endotoxin_M="NO"
                     /Endotoxin_N="NO"
                     /Endotoxin_mid="NO"
                     /Rank="Rank1"
                     /Toxin_10="NO"
                     /blast_detail="NO"
                     /blast_prediction="NO"
                     /codon_start=1
                     /hmm_detail="NO"
                     /hmm_prediction="NO"
                     /locus_tag="03191"
                     /product="Possible Bt toxin protein"
                     /protein_id="03191"
                     /protein_len="1241"
                     /svm_prediction="YES"
                     /transl_table=11
                     /translation="MNLQTGSVTLHVTSDTVPFSPEVMVNNTNYRLQSGQNVTIDHLP
                     AGYLSLKANPVTVGDKMYLTKFSPAVVDITPGKVAQIYITFDVLASPEDIDLDGIPNT
                     LEINGYVWNPVTLAFEAYDPNNPVHQGLEVYRTNPLSKSTSGDPYSDSRKASKRDLSY
                     LRPPYDHPWVAASPLIKARTLEYAVTPIAEISDAQGNSIATSFSQSVTTSDSQTHGAD
                     FSVSQEIGWSLVRPDINTSITSGYSGSRTWGTESTNETGSEEGISWETAVTVNTAEAA
                     DVTFTVVLRNEGSLYASNIHSTFNILLAGKVIATVSGISIAALGPGEQSAPFIVGDGT
                     TLSLDDLKALQLGAPLTIEMTQVESDIREQNPFTGNWEVIGEWPDLFYDIDPKTVTFF
                     YTEKDGTKTEYNVAARPTAGTDYIQITLGDLFNVVLGDKIQVTNDSVYINGILWDNTW
                     TLYVKELDRLLSFLETPNPVLSEFPVYVDDIIELREPVASEVPTLIYTEFLPNYQKVK
                     ASVTPGIYGITKIEAEVLINGQIEKFPLTANPVGSQFYETAAFPTSADLNFLSRLFVT
                     DGKPNADGTTGVLYTYDIAAPSDKEGYGYETVSSPQVIIDATSTALFPGGTTNQLKNP
                     GPVNIDLNNLGVKGKTYVFQVESHRWSSSDISVTIGDQTVQLACDDVRPNQIEFKYEF
                     KDNRPPVYQLYEGCKMYGYYEMLPEIPGDQIQKVTQINNNVNYNGTTMELYAHPYYNH
                     NQSGDSPMNYSWGGPNGNLIFDSNQTAIQSGVSSFRVMGSTPQKVYDPNVKVRFYKSD
                     NAANFFDVDVNGYTEEDDLDDTHSDYEDYTKAVELFGDHPVMLQLYTNKDFTEKGNFR
                     HVYLDPYYNVGKHDLWTEFRIDTNHDPSGLSSYKIWPVEDYPYLQRGAKSSPIVSRTV
                     MVTVPDNATTLPISWNIGGSGNADYARVQYKNVAGPGETERWRTVQTDAHIKVSLIGA
                     FTANEAAGNKFTSLATQNIRNSLKIPTGQTSSNASIALPTEGINANAAGYLVRVQSVN
                     ISGDEVKVNVGNQLCYLGSSDYNMNIDRAAGSPGPSGTIAFPVRDEVLFVPVATGATT
                     LNISATISNVSRLSSSGGTIHVDIIGYFSENSKLKFIPFGFVSTGRQTNEFTVNALPY
                     HKIAAHLMNITIEGAPQTDYRNLLKINGGSTPYIHDLYVGLTDEISLRRSIKYDDIGR
                     HSVLAYGVANNNPVNKVKIDSTPLNQYITANYIGYFH"
ORIGIN      
        1 ttgaatctac aaacgggatc agtgactctt catgttacgt cagatacagt tcctttttca
       61 cctgaagtga tggtcaacaa tacgaattat cgcttacaat ccggtcagaa tgtaacaatt
      121 gatcatcttc ctgcgggata cctttctttg aaggcaaatc cagttaccgt gggagacaag
      181 atgtatctta caaaattcag cccggcagtt gtcgatatta cgcctggtaa ggtggcgcaa
      241 atttatatca cctttgatgt gttggctagc ccagaggata tagatctaga tggaattccc
      301 aatacattag aaatcaatgg gtatgtatgg aatcctgtta cattggcatt tgaagcctat
      361 gatccaaata accctgtcca tcagggtctt gaggtttacc gtacgaatcc gctttctaaa
      421 agtacatctg gtgatccata ttcagactca cgaaaagcaa gcaagcgaga cctatcttat
      481 cttcgccctc cttatgatca tccttgggtc gctgcgtctc cgctcattaa ggcaaggacc
      541 ttagagtatg cggtaacacc gattgcggaa atctcagatg cacagggaaa tagtatcgct
      601 acttcttttt cacaaagtgt tactacctca gatagtcaaa cacatggagc tgatttttcc
      661 gtttcacagg agataggttg gtcccttgtg cgaccagata ttaatacttc cattacaagc
      721 ggatattctg gatctcgtac ttgggggaca gaatctacaa acgaaacggg tagtgaagaa
      781 ggaattagtt gggaaactgc cgtaactgtg aataccgcag aagctgccga tgtgacgttt
      841 acagtcgtat tgagaaatga aggttcccta tatgcatcga acattcactc tacattcaat
      901 attttattag cggggaaagt cattgccact gtgtctggca tttccattgc cgcactcggt
      961 ccaggagaac aatccgctcc atttattgtt ggagatggta ctacgttgtc tttggatgat
     1021 ttaaaagcgc ttcaattggg cgcaccattg acaatcgaaa tgacacaagt agaatcagat
     1081 attcgggagc aaaatccttt cacagggaat tgggaggtca ttggagaatg gccagattta
     1141 ttttatgata ttgatccaaa aacagttacc tttttctata ccgaaaaaga cgggacaaag
     1201 acagagtata atgtagccgc acgtcctaca gcggggactg attatataca aattacgctt
     1261 ggagatcttt ttaacgttgt actgggagac aaaatacaag taacaaacga tagtgtatat
     1321 ataaatggaa ttttatggga taacacatgg acattatatg tgaaagaatt agatcgattg
     1381 ttgtcctttt tagaaacgcc aaatccagtt ttaagcgaat tccccgtgta tgtagatgac
     1441 attatcgaac taagggaacc tgtggcaagt gaggtgccga cgctgatata tactgaattt
     1501 ttgcctaatt atcaaaaagt gaaagcgtct gtgacccctg ggatttatgg cattacaaaa
     1561 attgaagctg aagttcttat aaatggccag atagaaaaat tcccactcac tgcgaatccg
     1621 gtaggttccc agttctatga aacggctgca tttccaactt ccgcggatct aaacttttta
     1681 agtaggttgt tcgtgacaga tggaaaacca aatgctgatg gaacaactgg ggtgttatac
     1741 acgtatgaca ttgcggctcc atctgataaa gagggatatg ggtatgaaac ggtatcttct
     1801 cctcaagtta ttatagatgc aacatcaacc gccctctttc caggtggaac cacgaaccag
     1861 ctaaagaatc cagggccggt caatatagat cttaataact taggagtgaa agggaaaacg
     1921 tatgtgttcc aagtggaatc ccatcgttgg agtagctcag atatttccgt aacgattgga
     1981 gatcaaacgg tacaactcgc ttgtgatgat gtacgtccaa accaaatcga atttaaatat
     2041 gaattcaagg ataatagacc gccagtatat caattgtatg aaggatgtaa aatgtatgga
     2101 tattatgaaa tgcttcctga gattccaggc gatcaaattc aaaaagttac acaaataaac
     2161 aataatgtaa attacaatgg aactacgatg gagctatatg cacaccctta ttataatcat
     2221 aatcaaagtg gtgattcgcc aatgaactat agttggggtg ggcctaatgg aaatcttata
     2281 tttgatagta atcaaacagc aattcaaagt ggtgtttctt cttttcgggt aatgggtagc
     2341 acgccacaaa aagtatatga ccccaatgtt aaagtgagat tttataaaag tgataatgca
     2401 gcaaatttct ttgatgttga cgtaaatggt tatacagaag aagacgattt ggatgatact
     2461 cattcggatt atgaagatta tacgaaagct gtggaattgt ttggggatca ccctgtaatg
     2521 ctacaattat atacaaataa ggattttacg gaaaaaggta attttagaca tgtttacttg
     2581 gatccatact ataatgttgg aaaacatgat ttatggaccg agttcagaat agacactaac
     2641 catgacccta gtgggctatc tagttataaa atatggcctg tggaagatta tccgtacctc
     2701 caaagaggag caaagtcttc tccaattgta tcccgaactg tcatggtgac agttccagat
     2761 aatgcgacaa ctttaccgat tagctggaac atcggaggaa gtggtaatgc agactatgca
     2821 cgcgtacaat ataaaaatgt cgcaggccca ggtgagactg aacgttggag aacagtacaa
     2881 acagatgctc atatcaaagt aagcttaatc ggagcattta cagcgaatga agcagcaggt
     2941 aataaattca caagtttagc tacacaaaac ataaggaatt ctctgaaaat accaacaggt
     3001 cagacttcat caaatgcttc tattgcactg cctactgaag gaataaacgc aaacgcagct
     3061 ggttatcttg ttagagtcca gagtgtaaat atcagcggcg atgaagtcaa agttaatgtt
     3121 gggaatcaat tgtgttatct aggatcgtct gattataaca tgaacataga cagagcagct
     3181 gggtctccgg gaccaagtgg gacgatagca ttccctgttc gtgatgaggt attatttgta
     3241 cctgttgcaa caggagcgac tacactgaat ataagtgcaa ccatatcaaa tgtgagtaga
     3301 ttgagctcta gtggagggac catccatgtt gatataatag gatatttttc cgaaaattcc
     3361 aaacttaaat ttatcccgtt tggctttgtg tcgactggta gacaaacgaa tgaatttact
     3421 gtaaatgctt tgccgtacca caaaattgca gcacatttaa tgaatattac tatagagggg
     3481 gcaccgcaaa ctgattatag aaaccttctg aaaataaacg gtggttcaac accatatata
     3541 catgatctct atgtagggct tactgacgaa atttcattaa gacgtagtat caaatatgat
     3601 gatataggaa gacatagtgt gttggcatat ggcgttgcaa ataataaccc ggtaaataaa
     3661 gtgaaaattg actctacgcc tctcaatcaa tacatcacag ctaactatat cggttatttc
     3721 cattaa
//
LOCUS       06092                   3726 bp    dna     linear   UNK 
ACCESSION   06092
FEATURES             Location/Qualifiers
     CDS             1..3726
                     /ETX_MTX2="NO"
                     /Endotoxin_C="NO"
                     /Endotoxin_M="NO"
                     /Endotoxin_N="NO"
                     /Endotoxin_mid="NO"
                     /Rank="Rank1"
                     /Toxin_10="NO"
                     /blast_detail="NO"
                     /blast_prediction="NO"
                     /codon_start=1
                     /hmm_detail="NO"
                     /hmm_prediction="NO"
                     /locus_tag="06092"
                     /product="Possible Bt toxin protein"
                     /protein_id="06092"
                     /protein_len="1241"
                     /svm_prediction="YES"
                     /transl_table=11
                     /translation="MNLQTGSVTLHVTSDTVPFSPEVMVNNTNYRLQSGQNVTIDHLP
                     AGYLSLKANPVTVGDKMYLTKFSPAVVDITPGKVAQIYITFDVLASPEDIDLDGIPNT
                     LEINGYVWNPVTLAFEAYDPNNPVHQGLEVYRTNPLSKSTSGDPYSDSRKASKRDLSY
                     LRPPYDHPWVAASPLIKARTLEYAVTPIAEISDAQGNSIATSFSQSVTTSDSQTHGAD
                     FSVSQEIGWSLVRPDINTSITSGYSGSRTWGTESTNETGSEEGISWETAVTVNTAEAA
                     DVTFTVVLRNEGSLYASNIHSTFNILLAGKVIATVSGISIAALGPGEQSAPFIVGDGT
                     TLSLDDLKALQLGAPLTIEMTQVESDIREQNPFTGNWEVIGEWPDLFYDIDPKTVTFF
                     YTEKDGTKTEYNVAARPTAGTDYIQITLGDLFNVVLGDKIQVTNDSVYINGILWDNTW
                     TLYVKELDRLLSFLETPNPVLSEFPVYVDDIIELREPVASEVPTLIYTEFLPNYQKVK
                     ASVTPGIYGITKIEAEVLINGQIEKFPLTANPVGSQFYETAAFPTSADLNFLSRLFVT
                     DGKPNADGTTGVLYTYDIAAPSDKEGYGYETVSSPQVIIDATSTALFPGGTTNQLKNP
                     GPVNIDLNNLGVKGKTYVFQVESHRWSSSDISVTIGDQTVQLACDDVRPNQIEFKYEF
                     KDNRPPVYQLYEGCKMYGYYEMLPEIPGDQIQKVTQINNNVNYNGTTMELYAHPYYNH
                     NQSGDSPMNYSWGGPNGNLIFDSNQTAIQSGVSSFRVMGSTPQKVYDPNVKVRFYKSD
                     NAANFFDVDVNGYTEEDDLDDTHSDYEDYTKAVELFGDHPVMLQLYTNKDFTEKGNFR
                     HVYLDPYYNVGKHDLWTEFRIDTNHDPSGLSSYKIWPVEDYPYLQRGAKSSPIVSRTV
                     MVTVPDNATTLPISWNIGGSGNADYARVQYKNVAGPGETERWRTVQTDAHIKVSLIGA
                     FTANEAAGNKFTSLATQNIRNSLKIPTGQTSSNASIALPTEGINANAAGYLVRVQSVN
                     ISGDEVKVNVGNQLCYLGSSDYNMNIDRAAGSPGPSGTIAFPVRDEVLFVPVATGATT
                     LNISATISNVSRLSSSGGTIHVDIIGYFSENSKLKFIPFGFVSTGRQTNEFTVNALPY
                     HKIAAHLMNITIEGAPQTDYRNLLKINGGSTPYIHDLYVGLTDEISLRRSIKYDDIGR
                     HSVLAYGVANNNPVNKVKIDSTPLNQYITANYIGYFH"
ORIGIN      
        1 ttgaatctac aaacgggatc agtgactctt catgttacgt cagatacagt tcctttttca
       61 cctgaagtga tggtcaacaa tacgaattat cgcttacaat ccggtcagaa tgtaacaatt
      121 gatcatcttc ctgcgggata cctttctttg aaggcaaatc cagttaccgt gggagacaag
      181 atgtatctta caaaattcag cccggcagtt gtcgatatta cgcctggtaa ggtggcgcaa
      241 atttatatca cctttgatgt gttggctagc ccagaggata tagatctaga tggaattccc
      301 aatacattag aaatcaatgg gtatgtatgg aatcctgtta cattggcatt tgaagcctat
      361 gatccaaata accctgtcca tcagggtctt gaggtttacc gtacgaatcc gctttctaaa
      421 agtacatctg gtgatccata ttcagactca cgaaaagcaa gcaagcgaga cctatcttat
      481 cttcgccctc cttatgatca tccttgggtc gctgcgtctc cgctcattaa ggcaaggacc
      541 ttagagtatg cggtaacacc gattgcggaa atctcagatg cacagggaaa tagtatcgct
      601 acttcttttt cacaaagtgt tactacctca gatagtcaaa cacatggagc tgatttttcc
      661 gtttcacagg agataggttg gtcccttgtg cgaccagata ttaatacttc cattacaagc
      721 ggatattctg gatctcgtac ttgggggaca gaatctacaa acgaaacggg tagtgaagaa
      781 ggaattagtt gggaaactgc cgtaactgtg aataccgcag aagctgccga tgtgacgttt
      841 acagtcgtat tgagaaatga aggttcccta tatgcatcga acattcactc tacattcaat
      901 attttattag cggggaaagt cattgccact gtgtctggca tttccattgc cgcactcggt
      961 ccaggagaac aatccgctcc atttattgtt ggagatggta ctacgttgtc tttggatgat
     1021 ttaaaagcgc ttcaattggg cgcaccattg acaatcgaaa tgacacaagt agaatcagat
     1081 attcgggagc aaaatccttt cacagggaat tgggaggtca ttggagaatg gccagattta
     1141 ttttatgata ttgatccaaa aacagttacc tttttctata ccgaaaaaga cgggacaaag
     1201 acagagtata atgtagccgc acgtcctaca gcggggactg attatataca aattacgctt
     1261 ggagatcttt ttaacgttgt actgggagac aaaatacaag taacaaacga tagtgtatat
     1321 ataaatggaa ttttatggga taacacatgg acattatatg tgaaagaatt agatcgattg
     1381 ttgtcctttt tagaaacgcc aaatccagtt ttaagcgaat tccccgtgta tgtagatgac
     1441 attatcgaac taagggaacc tgtggcaagt gaggtgccga cgctgatata tactgaattt
     1501 ttgcctaatt atcaaaaagt gaaagcgtct gtgacccctg ggatttatgg cattacaaaa
     1561 attgaagctg aagttcttat aaatggccag atagaaaaat tcccactcac tgcgaatccg
     1621 gtaggttccc agttctatga aacggctgca tttccaactt ccgcggatct aaacttttta
     1681 agtaggttgt tcgtgacaga tggaaaacca aatgctgatg gaacaactgg ggtgttatac
     1741 acgtatgaca ttgcggctcc atctgataaa gagggatatg ggtatgaaac ggtatcttct
     1801 cctcaagtta ttatagatgc aacatcaacc gccctctttc caggtggaac cacgaaccag
     1861 ctaaagaatc cagggccggt caatatagat cttaataact taggagtgaa agggaaaacg
     1921 tatgtgttcc aagtggaatc ccatcgttgg agtagctcag atatttccgt aacgattgga
     1981 gatcaaacgg tacaactcgc ttgtgatgat gtacgtccaa accaaatcga atttaaatat
     2041 gaattcaagg ataatagacc gccagtatat caattgtatg aaggatgtaa aatgtatgga
     2101 tattatgaaa tgcttcctga gattccaggc gatcaaattc aaaaagttac acaaataaac
     2161 aataatgtaa attacaatgg aactacgatg gagctatatg cacaccctta ttataatcat
     2221 aatcaaagtg gtgattcgcc aatgaactat agttggggtg ggcctaatgg aaatcttata
     2281 tttgatagta atcaaacagc aattcaaagt ggtgtttctt cttttcgggt aatgggtagc
     2341 acgccacaaa aagtatatga ccccaatgtt aaagtgagat tttataaaag tgataatgca
     2401 gcaaatttct ttgatgttga cgtaaatggt tatacagaag aagacgattt ggatgatact
     2461 cattcggatt atgaagatta tacgaaagct gtggaattgt ttggggatca ccctgtaatg
     2521 ctacaattat atacaaataa ggattttacg gaaaaaggta attttagaca tgtttacttg
     2581 gatccatact ataatgttgg aaaacatgat ttatggaccg agttcagaat agacactaac
     2641 catgacccta gtgggctatc tagttataaa atatggcctg tggaagatta tccgtacctc
     2701 caaagaggag caaagtcttc tccaattgta tcccgaactg tcatggtgac agttccagat
     2761 aatgcgacaa ctttaccgat tagctggaac atcggaggaa gtggtaatgc agactatgca
     2821 cgcgtacaat ataaaaatgt cgcaggccca ggtgagactg aacgttggag aacagtacaa
     2881 acagatgctc atatcaaagt aagcttaatc ggagcattta cagcgaatga agcagcaggt
     2941 aataaattca caagtttagc tacacaaaac ataaggaatt ctctgaaaat accaacaggt
     3001 cagacttcat caaatgcttc tattgcactg cctactgaag gaataaacgc aaacgcagct
     3061 ggttatcttg ttagagtcca gagtgtaaat atcagcggcg atgaagtcaa agttaatgtt
     3121 gggaatcaat tgtgttatct aggatcgtct gattataaca tgaacataga cagagcagct
     3181 gggtctccgg gaccaagtgg gacgatagca ttccctgttc gtgatgaggt attatttgta
     3241 cctgttgcaa caggagcgac tacactgaat ataagtgcaa ccatatcaaa tgtgagtaga
     3301 ttgagctcta gtggagggac catccatgtt gatataatag gatatttttc cgaaaattcc
     3361 aaacttaaat ttatcccgtt tggctttgtg tcgactggta gacaaacgaa tgaatttact
     3421 gtaaatgctt tgccgtacca caaaattgca gcacatttaa tgaatattac tatagagggg
     3481 gcaccgcaaa ctgattatag aaaccttctg aaaataaacg gtggttcaac accatatata
     3541 catgatctct atgtagggct tactgacgaa atttcattaa gacgtagtat caaatatgat
     3601 gatataggaa gacatagtgt gttggcatat ggcgttgcaa ataataaccc ggtaaataaa
     3661 gtgaaaattg actctacgcc tctcaatcaa tacatcacag ctaactatat cggttatttc
     3721 cattaa
//
