# Supplementary material for: BtToxin_Digger: a comprehensive and high-throughput pipeline for mining toxin protein genes from Bacillus thuringiensis
Source: bioRxiv preprint, doi:10.1101/2020.05.26.114520, version 2 (2020-07-09)
Supplement: Example Results [file 114520_file04.gz › Toxins_CDSs/CDS3.gbk]

LOCUS       00356                   2223 bp    dna     linear   UNK 
ACCESSION   00356
FEATURES             Location/Qualifiers
     CDS             1..2223
                     /ETX_MTX2="NA"
                     /Endotoxin_C="NA"
                     /Endotoxin_M="NA"
                     /Endotoxin_N="NA"
                     /Endotoxin_mid="NA"
                     /Rank="ND"
                     /Toxin_10="NA"
                     /blast_detail="ND"
                     /blast_prediction="ND"
                     /codon_start=1
                     /hmm_detail="Hit_desc:Protective antigen	Hmm_name:vip.hmm
                     Hmm_len:795	E-value:2.9e-54"
                     /hmm_prediction="YES"
                     /locus_tag="00356"
                     /product="Possible Bt toxin protein"
                     /protein_id="00356"
                     /protein_len="740"
                     /svm_prediction="NO"
                     /transl_table=11
                     /translation="MKRLNISKFLKATPAVVVLSTTLLAGPTSSFAKEGSTKQAVPQG
                     QVVSANTLQKGLLSHYFKDKDFKDLSFITTQTTGNLYSISPGVKPLLGSGKFQSAYWE
                     GRIKIDESQIYQFTTSADKFVKLWIDGVQVIDQRKGDSMSKYKQRVYLQKGKVYNIKV
                     EYQNPYYAISDLTLYWTKGNDLSGSKKEVIPENHLFLPELAPNGSNSNSVKRSRVARS
                     IDNPEQQPVKKTDKLEDSDDDRIPDTIETNGYTVVVKGGKPHIFPWIDSIHNNKKELT
                     KYFSSPMKWSTASDPYSDFQKVTGMIDKQVKREARNPLVAAYPIVNVDMEQIVLSKNQ
                     TVSLNEGKSNSNTVSRSTSTSTTDSIGASVSAELSASLFNFGISVSTSFSANTSSTVS
                     IDSSTSGTLESNWSKTIGINTGDAAYLAAGIRYNNQGTAPIYNVKPTNTFSLLSNQSI
                     ATVTAKENQLANVVKPGDYYPAKSQSPLLLNAKDDFGSSPITLNLDQLHLLEKERKLK
                     IETNQVSGKIGKWKADGEITTDGDWSTYLPQIEETSVRIILNDYMDETPIERRVAAVD
                     PNDPLEQAKPEVTLKEALKLAFPDITEKDGKLYYKEQSLKDYFELVLDVKTSEIIANQ
                     LSQMEDKDIYNVKLNAKMNIMLQKNTSKLVPKVESKPNLWDKTIVQVHFSLNDDAPSG
                     ITYTVENFDSSYPVTFDLQKGASFVLPLRKGSQYRVIAKPSNGRKYVVYENLDQYTMQ
                     "
ORIGIN      
        1 atgaaaagat taaatatcag taaattttta aaggctacac ctgctgtagt tgttttaagc
       61 accactttat tagcaggacc tacatcttct tttgcaaaag agggttctac caaacaagca
      121 gttccacagg ggcaagtagt atcagctaat acgctgcaaa aagggttgct aagtcattat
      181 tttaaagata aggattttaa agatctctca tttataacta ctcaaactac agggaattta
      241 tacagtatat caccaggggt taaaccttta ttaggaagtg gtaagttcca atcagcttac
      301 tgggaagggc gtattaagat agatgaaagt caaatatatc aatttactac atcagcagat
      361 aaatttgtaa aactttggat tgacggagtg caagttattg accaaagaaa aggtgatagc
      421 atgtccaaat ataaacagag agtttattta caaaaaggta aggtttacaa tattaaggta
      481 gaatatcaga atccttacta cgcaatctct gatttaacat tatattggac gaaggggaat
      541 gaccttagtg gttctaaaaa agaagtaatt ccagaaaatc atttgttttt acctgaactt
      601 gctccgaatg gaagtaactc gaattcagtg aagcgttcta gggtagctag atctatagat
      661 aatcctgaac agcaaccagt caaaaaaacg gataaattag aagactccga tgatgatcgc
      721 attccagata cgatagaaac caatgggtac acagttgttg tgaaaggggg aaaaccacat
      781 atattccctt ggattgattc tattcacaat aataaaaaag aattgacaaa atatttttct
      841 tcaccaatga agtggagtac ggcatcagat ccatacagcg attttcaaaa agtaactggt
      901 atgattgata aacaagttaa acgtgaagcg agaaatcctt tagttgctgc ttatccgatc
      961 gtgaatgtag atatggaaca aattgtgctc tctaaaaatc aaacagtttc tctcaatgag
     1021 gggaaatcaa atagcaatac tgtatcaaga agtacatcaa caagtacaac tgattctatc
     1081 ggtgcatctg ttagcgctga attaagtgca tctttattca attttggtat aagcgtttct
     1141 acatcatttt cagcaaacac ttcgtcaaca gtatctattg atagttcaac atcaggtaca
     1201 cttgaatcta attggtcaaa aacgattgga attaatacag gagatgctgc ttatttagct
     1261 gcaggcattc gatataataa tcaaggaaca gcaccaattt ataatgtaaa accaacaaat
     1321 acgttttcat tactgagcaa tcaatccatt gcaactgtta cagcaaaaga aaatcaactt
     1381 gcaaatgttg ttaaaccagg ggattattat ccagccaaat cacaatctcc tctattacta
     1441 aacgcgaaag acgattttgg ctcgagccca attacactta atttagacca attacatctt
     1501 cttgaaaaag aaagaaaatt aaaaattgag acaaatcagg tttcgggaaa aattggtaaa
     1561 tggaaagctg atggagaaat aacaacagat ggagattggt ctacatatct tcctcaaatt
     1621 gaagaaacat ctgtccgtat tatacttaat gattatatgg atgaaacacc tattgaaaga
     1681 cgtgtagcag cggttgatcc aaacgatcca ctagaacagg caaagccaga agtaacatta
     1741 aaagaagcat tgaaactggc atttcctgat ataacggaaa aagacgggaa gctatattac
     1801 aaggaacaga gcttgaaaga ttattttgaa ctcgtattgg atgttaagac aagtgaaatt
     1861 attgcaaacc agttaagtca gatggaagat aaagatattt ataatgtaaa actgaatgca
     1921 aagatgaata ttatgttaca aaagaatacc tctaaacttg tacccaaagt agaatctaaa
     1981 ccaaatcttt gggataaaac aatagtacaa gttcattttt cacttaatga tgatgcacca
     2041 tcaggtatta cgtatacagt agagaatttt gatagttcgt atccagtgac cttcgatctt
     2101 caaaaaggtg cttcctttgt gcttcctttg aggaaaggtt cacaatatcg tgttatagct
     2161 aaaccatcaa atgggcgtaa atatgtagta tatgaaaatc ttgatcagta tacgatgcag
     2221 tag
//
LOCUS       01247                   3726 bp    dna     linear   UNK 
ACCESSION   01247
FEATURES             Location/Qualifiers
     CDS             1..3726
                     /ETX_MTX2="NO"
                     /Endotoxin_C="NO"
                     /Endotoxin_M="NO"
                     /Endotoxin_N="NO"
                     /Endotoxin_mid="NO"
                     /Rank="Rank1"
                     /Toxin_10="NO"
                     /blast_detail="NO"
                     /blast_prediction="NO"
                     /codon_start=1
                     /hmm_detail="NO"
                     /hmm_prediction="NO"
                     /locus_tag="01247"
                     /product="Possible Bt toxin protein"
                     /protein_id="01247"
                     /protein_len="1241"
                     /svm_prediction="YES"
                     /transl_table=11
                     /translation="MNLQTGSVTLHVTSDTVPFSPEVMVNNTNYRLQSGQNVTIDHLP
                     AGYLSLKANPVTVGDKMYLTKFSPAVVDITPGKVAQIYITFDVLASPEDIDLDGIPNT
                     LEINGYVWNPVTLAFEAYDPNNPVHQGLEVYRTNPLSKSTSGDPYSDSRKASKRDLSY
                     LRPPYDHPWVAASPLIKARTLEYAVIPIAEISDAQGNSIATSFSQSVTTSDSQTHGAN
                     FSVSQEIGWSLVRPDINTSITSGYSGSRTWGTESTNETGSEEGISWETAVTVNTAEAA
                     DVTFTVVLRNEGSLYASNIHSTFNILLAGKVIATVSGISIAALGPGEQSAPFIVGDGT
                     TLSLDDLKALQLGAPLTIEMTQVESDIREQNPFTGNWEVIGEWPDLFYDIDPKTVTFF
                     YTEKDGTKTEYNVAARPTAGTDYIQITLGDLFNVVLGDKIQVTNDSVYINGILWDNTW
                     TLYVKELDRLLSFLETPNPVLSEFPVYVDDIIELREPVASEVPTLIYTEFLPNYQKVK
                     ASVTPGIYGITKIEAEVLINGQIEKFPLTANPVGSQFYETAAFPTSADLNFLSRLFVT
                     DGKPNADGTTGVLYTYDIAAPSDKEGYGYETVSSPQVIIDATSTALFPGGTTNQLKNP
                     GPVNIDLNNLGVKGKTYVFQVESHRWSSSDISVTIGDQTVQLACDDVRPNQIEFKYEF
                     KDNRPPVYQLYEGCRMYGYYEMLPEIPGDQIQKVTQINSNVNYNGTTMELYAHPYYNH
                     NQSGDSPMNYSWGGPNGNLIFDSNQTAIQSGVSSFRVMGSTPQKVYDPNVKVRFYKSD
                     NAANFFDVDVNGYTEEDDLDDTHSDYEDYTKAVELFGDHPVMLQLYTNKDFTEKGNFR
                     HVYLDPYYNVGKHDLWTEFRIDTNHDPSGLSSYKIWPVEDYPYLQRGAKSSPIVSRTV
                     MVTVPDNATTLPISWNIGGSGNADYARVQYKNVAGPGETERWRTVQTDAHIKVSLIGA
                     FTANEAAGNKFTSLATQNIRNSLKIPTGQTSSNASIALPTEGINANAAGYLVRVQSVN
                     ISGDEVKVNVGNQLCYLGSSDYNMNIDRAAGSPGPSGTIAFPVRDEVLFVPVATGATT
                     LNISATISNVSRLSSSGGTIHVDIIGYFSENSKLKFIPFGFVSTGRQTNEFTVNALPY
                     HKIAAHLMNITIEGAPQTDYRNLLKINGGSTPYIHDLYVGLTDGISLRSSIKYDDIGR
                     HSVLAYGVANNNPVNKVKIDSTPLNQYITANYIGYFH"
ORIGIN      
        1 ttgaatctac aaacgggatc agtgactctt catgttacgt cagatacagt tcctttttca
       61 cctgaagtga tggtcaacaa tacgaattat cgcttacaat ccggtcagaa tgtaacaatt
      121 gatcatcttc ctgcgggata cctttctttg aaggcaaatc cagttaccgt gggagacaag
      181 atgtatctta caaaattcag cccggcagtt gtcgatatta cgcctggtaa ggtggcgcaa
      241 atttatatca cctttgatgt gttggctagc ccagaggata tagatctaga tggaattccc
      301 aatacattag aaatcaatgg gtatgtatgg aatcctgtta cattggcatt tgaagcctat
      361 gatccaaata accctgtcca tcagggtctt gaggtttacc gtacgaatcc gctttctaaa
      421 agtacatctg gtgatccata ttcagactca cgaaaagcaa gcaagcgaga cctatcttat
      481 cttcgccctc cttatgatca tccttgggtc gctgcgtctc cgctcattaa ggcaaggacc
      541 ttagagtatg cggtaatacc gattgcggaa atctcagatg cacagggaaa tagtatcgct
      601 acttcttttt cacaaagtgt tactacctca gatagtcaaa cacatggagc taatttttcc
      661 gtttcacagg agataggttg gtcccttgtg cgaccagata ttaatacttc cattacaagc
      721 ggatattctg gatctcgtac ttgggggaca gaatctacaa acgaaacggg tagtgaagaa
      781 ggaattagtt gggaaactgc cgtaactgtg aataccgcag aagctgccga tgtgacgttt
      841 acagtcgtat tgagaaatga aggttcccta tatgcatcga acattcactc tacattcaat
      901 attttattag cggggaaagt cattgccact gtgtctggca tttccattgc cgcactcggt
      961 ccaggagaac aatccgctcc atttattgtt ggagatggta ctacgttgtc tttggatgat
     1021 ttaaaagcgc ttcaattggg cgcaccattg acaatcgaaa tgacacaagt agaatcagat
     1081 attcgggagc aaaatccttt cacagggaat tgggaggtca ttggagaatg gccagattta
     1141 ttttatgata ttgatccaaa aacagttacc tttttctata ccgaaaaaga cgggacaaag
     1201 acagagtata atgtagccgc acgtcctaca gcggggactg attatataca aattacgctt
     1261 ggagatcttt ttaacgttgt actgggagac aaaatacaag taacaaacga tagtgtatat
     1321 ataaatggaa ttttatggga taacacatgg acattatatg tgaaagaatt agatcgattg
     1381 ttgtcctttt tagaaacgcc aaatccagtt ttaagcgaat tccccgtgta tgtagatgac
     1441 attatcgaac taagggaacc tgtggcaagt gaggtgccga cgctgatata tactgaattt
     1501 ttgcctaatt atcaaaaagt gaaagcgtct gtgacccctg ggatttatgg cattacaaaa
     1561 attgaagctg aagttcttat aaatggccag atagaaaaat tcccactcac tgcgaatccg
     1621 gtaggttccc agttctatga aacggctgca tttccaactt ccgcggatct aaacttttta
     1681 agtaggttgt tcgtgacaga tggaaaacca aatgctgatg gaacaactgg ggtgttatac
     1741 acgtatgaca ttgcggctcc atctgataaa gagggatatg ggtatgaaac ggtatcttct
     1801 cctcaagtta ttatagatgc aacatcaacc gccctctttc caggtggaac cacgaaccag
     1861 ctaaagaatc cagggccggt caatatagat cttaataact taggagtgaa agggaaaacg
     1921 tatgtgttcc aagtggaatc ccatcgttgg agtagctcag atatttccgt aacgattgga
     1981 gatcaaacgg tacaactcgc ttgtgatgat gtacgtccaa accaaatcga atttaaatat
     2041 gaattcaagg ataatagacc gccagtatat caattgtatg aaggatgtag aatgtatgga
     2101 tattatgaaa tgcttcctga gattccaggc gatcaaattc aaaaagttac acaaataaac
     2161 agtaatgtaa attacaatgg aactacgatg gagctatatg cacaccctta ttataatcat
     2221 aatcaaagtg gtgattcgcc aatgaactat agttggggtg ggcctaatgg aaatcttata
     2281 tttgatagta atcaaacagc aattcaaagt ggtgtttctt cttttcgggt aatgggtagc
     2341 acgccacaaa aagtatatga ccccaatgtt aaagtgagat tttataaaag tgataatgca
     2401 gcaaatttct ttgatgttga cgtaaatggt tatacagaag aagacgattt ggatgatact
     2461 cattcggatt atgaagatta tacgaaagct gtggaattgt ttggggatca ccctgtaatg
     2521 ctacaattat atacaaataa ggattttacg gaaaaaggta attttagaca tgtttacttg
     2581 gatccatact ataatgttgg aaaacatgat ttatggaccg agttcagaat agacactaac
     2641 catgacccta gtgggctatc tagttataaa atatggcctg tggaagatta tccgtacctc
     2701 caaagaggag caaagtcttc tccaattgta tcccgaactg tcatggtgac agttccagat
     2761 aatgcgacaa ctttaccgat tagctggaac atcggaggaa gtggtaatgc agactatgca
     2821 cgcgtacaat ataaaaatgt cgcaggccca ggtgagactg aacgttggag aacagtacaa
     2881 acagatgctc atatcaaagt aagcttaatc ggagcattta cagcgaatga agcagcaggt
     2941 aataaattca caagtttagc tacacaaaac ataaggaatt ctctgaaaat accaacaggt
     3001 cagacttcat caaatgcttc tattgcactg cctactgaag gaataaacgc aaacgcagct
     3061 ggttatcttg ttagagtcca gagtgtaaat atcagcggcg atgaagtcaa agttaatgtt
     3121 gggaatcaat tgtgttatct aggatcgtct gattataaca tgaacataga cagagcagct
     3181 gggtctccgg gaccaagtgg gacgatagca ttccctgttc gtgatgaggt attatttgta
     3241 cctgttgcaa caggagcgac tacactgaat ataagtgcaa ccatatcaaa tgtgagtaga
     3301 ttgagctcta gtggagggac catccatgtt gatataatag gatatttttc cgaaaattcc
     3361 aaacttaaat ttatcccgtt tggctttgtg tcgactggta gacaaacgaa tgaatttact
     3421 gtaaatgctt tgccgtacca caaaattgca gcacatttaa tgaatattac tatagagggg
     3481 gcaccgcaaa ctgattatag aaaccttctg aaaataaacg gtggttcaac accatatata
     3541 catgatctct atgtagggct tactgacgga atttcattaa gaagtagtat caaatatgat
     3601 gatataggaa gacatagtgt gttggcatat ggcgttgcaa ataataaccc ggtaaataaa
     3661 gtgaaaattg actctacgcc tctcaatcaa tacatcacag ctaactatat cggttatttc
     3721 cattaa
//
LOCUS       01253                   3726 bp    dna     linear   UNK 
ACCESSION   01253
FEATURES             Location/Qualifiers
     CDS             1..3726
                     /ETX_MTX2="NO"
                     /Endotoxin_C="NO"
                     /Endotoxin_M="NO"
                     /Endotoxin_N="NO"
                     /Endotoxin_mid="NO"
                     /Rank="Rank1"
                     /Toxin_10="NO"
                     /blast_detail="NO"
                     /blast_prediction="NO"
                     /codon_start=1
                     /hmm_detail="NO"
                     /hmm_prediction="NO"
                     /locus_tag="01253"
                     /product="Possible Bt toxin protein"
                     /protein_id="01253"
                     /protein_len="1241"
                     /svm_prediction="YES"
                     /transl_table=11
                     /translation="MNLQTGSVTLHVTSDTVPFSPEVMVNNTNYRLQSGQNVTIDHLP
                     AGYLSLKANPVTVGDKMYLTKFSPAVVDITPGKVAQIYITFDVLASPEDIDLDGIPNT
                     LEINGYVWNPVTLAFEAYDPNNPVHQGLEVYRTNPLSKSTSGDPYSDSRKASKRDLSY
                     LRPPYDHPWVAASPLIKARTLEYAVIPIAEISDAQGNSIATSFSQSVTTSDSQTHGAN
                     FSVSQEIGWSLVRPDINTSITSGYSGSRTWGTESTNETGSEEGISWETAVTVNTAEAA
                     DVTFTVVLRNEGSLYASNIHSTFNILLAGKVIATVSGISIAALGPGEQSAPFIVGDGT
                     TLSLDDLKALQLGAPLTIEMTQVESDIREQNPFTGNWEVIGEWPDLFYDIDPKTVTFF
                     YTEKDGTKTEYNVAARPTAGTDYIQITLGDLFNVVLGDKIQVTNDSVYINGILWDNTW
                     TLYVKELDRLLSFLETPNPVLSEFPVYVDDIIELREPVASEVPTLIYTEFLPNYQKVK
                     ASVTPGIYGITKIEAEVLINGQIEKFPLTANPVGSQFYETAAFPTSADLNFLSRLFVT
                     DGKPNADGTTGVLYTYDIAAPSDKEGYGYETVSSPQVIIDATSTALFPGGTTNQLKNP
                     GPVNIDLNNLGVKGKTYVFQVESHRWSSSDISVTIGDQTVQLACDDVRPNQIEFKYEF
                     KDNRPPVYQLYEGCRMYGYYEMLPEIPGDQIQKVTQINSNVNYNGTTMELYAHPYYNH
                     NQSGDSPMNYSWGGPNGNLIFDSNQTAIQSGVSSFRVMGSTPQKVYDPNVKVRFYKSD
                     NAANFFDVDVNGYTEEDDLDDTHSDYEDYTKAVELFGDHPVMLQLYTNKDFTEKGNFR
                     HVYLDPYYNVGKHDLWTEFRIDTNHDPSGLSSYKIWPVEDYPYLQRGAKSSPIVSRTV
                     MVTVPDNATTLPISWNIGGSGNADYARVQYKNVAGPGETERWRTVQTDAHIKVSLIGA
                     FTANEAAGNKFTSLATQNIRNSLKIPTGQTSSNASIALPTEGINANAAGYLVRVQSVN
                     ISGDEVKVNVGNQLCYLGSSDYNMNIDRAAGSPGPSGTIAFPVRDEVLFVPVATGATT
                     LNISATISNVSRLSSSGGTIHVDIIGYFSENSKLKFIPFGFVSTGRQTNEFTVNALPY
                     HKIAAHLMNITIEGAPQTDYRNLLKINGGSTPYIHDLYVGLTDGISLRSSIKYDDIGR
                     HSVLAYGVANNNPVNKVKIDSTPLNQYITANYIGYFH"
ORIGIN      
        1 ttgaatctac aaacgggatc agtgactctt catgttacgt cagatacagt tcctttttca
       61 cctgaagtga tggtcaacaa tacgaattat cgcttacaat ccggtcagaa tgtaacaatt
      121 gatcatcttc ctgcgggata cctttctttg aaggcaaatc cagttaccgt gggagacaag
      181 atgtatctta caaaattcag cccggcagtt gtcgatatta cgcctggtaa ggtggcgcaa
      241 atttatatca cctttgatgt gttggctagc ccagaggata tagatctaga tggaattccc
      301 aatacattag aaatcaatgg gtatgtatgg aatcctgtta cattggcatt tgaagcctat
      361 gatccaaata accctgtcca tcagggtctt gaggtttacc gtacgaatcc gctttctaaa
      421 agtacatctg gtgatccata ttcagactca cgaaaagcaa gcaagcgaga cctatcttat
      481 cttcgccctc cttatgatca tccttgggtc gctgcgtctc cgctcattaa ggcaaggacc
      541 ttagagtatg cggtaatacc gattgcggaa atctcagatg cacagggaaa tagtatcgct
      601 acttcttttt cacaaagtgt tactacctca gatagtcaaa cacatggagc taatttttcc
      661 gtttcacagg agataggttg gtcccttgtg cgaccagata ttaatacttc cattacaagc
      721 ggatattctg gatctcgtac ttgggggaca gaatctacaa acgaaacggg tagtgaagaa
      781 ggaattagtt gggaaactgc cgtaactgtg aataccgcag aagctgccga tgtgacgttt
      841 acagtcgtat tgagaaatga aggttcccta tatgcatcga acattcactc tacattcaat
      901 attttattag cggggaaagt cattgccact gtgtctggca tttccattgc cgcactcggt
      961 ccaggagaac aatccgctcc atttattgtt ggagatggta ctacgttgtc tttggatgat
     1021 ttaaaagcgc ttcaattggg cgcaccattg acaatcgaaa tgacacaagt agaatcagat
     1081 attcgggagc aaaatccttt cacagggaat tgggaggtca ttggagaatg gccagattta
     1141 ttttatgata ttgatccaaa aacagttacc tttttctata ccgaaaaaga cgggacaaag
     1201 acagagtata atgtagccgc acgtcctaca gcggggactg attatataca aattacgctt
     1261 ggagatcttt ttaacgttgt actgggagac aaaatacaag taacaaacga tagtgtatat
     1321 ataaatggaa ttttatggga taacacatgg acattatatg tgaaagaatt agatcgattg
     1381 ttgtcctttt tagaaacgcc aaatccagtt ttaagcgaat tccccgtgta tgtagatgac
     1441 attatcgaac taagggaacc tgtggcaagt gaggtgccga cgctgatata tactgaattt
     1501 ttgcctaatt atcaaaaagt gaaagcgtct gtgacccctg ggatttatgg cattacaaaa
     1561 attgaagctg aagttcttat aaatggccag atagaaaaat tcccactcac tgcgaatccg
     1621 gtaggttccc agttctatga aacggctgca tttccaactt ccgcggatct aaacttttta
     1681 agtaggttgt tcgtgacaga tggaaaacca aatgctgatg gaacaactgg ggtgttatac
     1741 acgtatgaca ttgcggctcc atctgataaa gagggatatg ggtatgaaac ggtatcttct
     1801 cctcaagtta ttatagatgc aacatcaacc gccctctttc caggtggaac cacgaaccag
     1861 ctaaagaatc cagggccggt caatatagat cttaataact taggagtgaa agggaaaacg
     1921 tatgtgttcc aagtggaatc ccatcgttgg agtagctcag atatttccgt aacgattgga
     1981 gatcaaacgg tacaactcgc ttgtgatgat gtacgtccaa accaaatcga atttaaatat
     2041 gaattcaagg ataatagacc gccagtatat caattgtatg aaggatgtag aatgtatgga
     2101 tattatgaaa tgcttcctga gattccaggc gatcaaattc aaaaagttac acaaataaac
     2161 agtaatgtaa attacaatgg aactacgatg gagctatatg cacaccctta ttataatcat
     2221 aatcaaagtg gtgattcgcc aatgaactat agttggggtg ggcctaatgg aaatcttata
     2281 tttgatagta atcaaacagc aattcaaagt ggtgtttctt cttttcgggt aatgggtagc
     2341 acgccacaaa aagtatatga ccccaatgtt aaagtgagat tttataaaag tgataatgca
     2401 gcaaatttct ttgatgttga cgtaaatggt tatacagaag aagacgattt ggatgatact
     2461 cattcggatt atgaagatta tacgaaagct gtggaattgt ttggggatca ccctgtaatg
     2521 ctacaattat atacaaataa ggattttacg gaaaaaggta attttagaca tgtttacttg
     2581 gatccatact ataatgttgg aaaacatgat ttatggaccg agttcagaat agacactaac
     2641 catgacccta gtgggctatc tagttataaa atatggcctg tggaagatta tccgtacctc
     2701 caaagaggag caaagtcttc tccaattgta tcccgaactg tcatggtgac agttccagat
     2761 aatgcgacaa ctttaccgat tagctggaac atcggaggaa gtggtaatgc agactatgca
     2821 cgcgtacaat ataaaaatgt cgcaggccca ggtgagactg aacgttggag aacagtacaa
     2881 acagatgctc atatcaaagt aagcttaatc ggagcattta cagcgaatga agcagcaggt
     2941 aataaattca caagtttagc tacacaaaac ataaggaatt ctctgaaaat accaacaggt
     3001 cagacttcat caaatgcttc tattgcactg cctactgaag gaataaacgc aaacgcagct
     3061 ggttatcttg ttagagtcca gagtgtaaat atcagcggcg atgaagtcaa agttaatgtt
     3121 gggaatcaat tgtgttatct aggatcgtct gattataaca tgaacataga cagagcagct
     3181 gggtctccgg gaccaagtgg gacgatagca ttccctgttc gtgatgaggt attatttgta
     3241 cctgttgcaa caggagcgac tacactgaat ataagtgcaa ccatatcaaa tgtgagtaga
     3301 ttgagctcta gtggagggac catccatgtt gatataatag gatatttttc cgaaaattcc
     3361 aaacttaaat ttatcccgtt tggctttgtg tcgactggta gacaaacgaa tgaatttact
     3421 gtaaatgctt tgccgtacca caaaattgca gcacatttaa tgaatattac tatagagggg
     3481 gcaccgcaaa ctgattatag aaaccttctg aaaataaacg gtggttcaac accatatata
     3541 catgatctct atgtagggct tactgacgga atttcattaa gaagtagtat caaatatgat
     3601 gatataggaa gacatagtgt gttggcatat ggcgttgcaa ataataaccc ggtaaataaa
     3661 gtgaaaattg actctacgcc tctcaatcaa tacatcacag ctaactatat cggttatttc
     3721 cattaa
//
LOCUS       01257                   3726 bp    dna     linear   UNK 
ACCESSION   01257
FEATURES             Location/Qualifiers
     CDS             1..3726
                     /ETX_MTX2="NO"
                     /Endotoxin_C="NO"
                     /Endotoxin_M="NO"
                     /Endotoxin_N="NO"
                     /Endotoxin_mid="NO"
                     /Rank="Rank1"
                     /Toxin_10="NO"
                     /blast_detail="NO"
                     /blast_prediction="NO"
                     /codon_start=1
                     /hmm_detail="NO"
                     /hmm_prediction="NO"
                     /locus_tag="01257"
                     /product="Possible Bt toxin protein"
                     /protein_id="01257"
                     /protein_len="1241"
                     /svm_prediction="YES"
                     /transl_table=11
                     /translation="MNLQTGSVTLHVTSDTVPFSPEVMVNNTNYRLQSGQNVTIDHLP
                     AGYLSLKANPVTVGDKMYLTKFSPAVVDITPGKVAQIYITFDVLASPEDIDLDGIPNT
                     LEINGYVWNPVTLAFEAYDPNNPVHQGLEVYRTNPLSKSTSGDPYSDSRKASKRDLSY
                     LRPPYDHPWVAASPLIKARTLEYAVIPIAEISDAQGNSIATSFSQSVTTSDSQTHGAN
                     FSVSQEIGWSLVRPDINTSITSGYSGSRTWGTESTNETGSEEGISWETAVTVNTAEAA
                     DVTFTVVLRNEGSLYASNIHSTFNILLAGKVIATVSGISIAALGPGEQSAPFIVGDGT
                     TLSLDDLKALQLGAPLTIEMTQVESDIREQNPFTGNWEVIGEWPDLFYDIDPKTVTFF
                     YTEKDGTKTEYNVAARPTAGTDYIQITLGDLFNVVLGDKIQVTNDSVYINGILWDNTW
                     TLYVKELDRLLSFLETPNPVLSEFPVYVDDIIELREPVASEVPTLIYTEFLPNYQKVK
                     ASVTPGIYGITKIEAEVLINGQIEKFPLTANPVGSQFYETAAFPTSADLNFLSRLFVT
                     DGKPNADGTTGVLYTYDIAAPSDKEGYGYETVSSPQVIIDATSTALFPGGTTNQLKNP
                     GPVNIDLNNLGVKGKTYVFQVESHRWSSSDISVTIGDQTVQLACDDVRPNQIEFKYEF
                     KDNRPPVYQLYEGCRMYGYYEMLPEIPGDQIQKVTQINSNVNYNGTTMELYAHPYYNH
                     NQSGDSPMNYSWGGPNGNLIFDSNQTAIQSGVSSFRVMGSTPQKVYDPNVKVRFYKSD
                     NAANFFDVDVNGYTEEDDLDDTHSDYEDYTKAVELFGDHPVMLQLYTNKDFTEKGNFR
                     HVYLDPYYNVGKHDLWTEFRIDTNHDPSGLSSYKIWPVEDYPYLQRGAKSSPIVSRTV
                     MVTVPDNATTLPISWNIGGSGNADYARVQYKNVAGPGETERWRTVQTDAHIKVSLIGA
                     FTANEAAGNKFTSLATQNIRNSLKIPTGQTSSNASIALPTEGINANAAGYLVRVQSVN
                     ISGDEVKVNVGNQLCYLGSSDYNMNIDRAAGSPGPSGTIAFPVRDEVLFVPVATGATT
                     LNISATISNVSRLSSSGGTIHVDIIGYFSENSKLKFIPFGFVSTGRQTNEFTVNALPY
                     HKIAAHLMNITIEGAPQTDYRNLLKINGGSTPYIHDLYVGLTDGISLRSSIKYDDIGR
                     HSVLAYGVANNNPVNKVKIDSTPLNQYITANYIGYFH"
ORIGIN      
        1 ttgaatctac aaacgggatc agtgactctt catgttacgt cagatacagt tcctttttca
       61 cctgaagtga tggtcaacaa tacgaattat cgcttacaat ccggtcagaa tgtaacaatt
      121 gatcatcttc ctgcgggata cctttctttg aaggcaaatc cagttaccgt gggagacaag
      181 atgtatctta caaaattcag cccggcagtt gtcgatatta cgcctggtaa ggtggcgcaa
      241 atttatatca cctttgatgt gttggctagc ccagaggata tagatctaga tggaattccc
      301 aatacattag aaatcaatgg gtatgtatgg aatcctgtta cattggcatt tgaagcctat
      361 gatccaaata accctgtcca tcagggtctt gaggtttacc gtacgaatcc gctttctaaa
      421 agtacatctg gtgatccata ttcagactca cgaaaagcaa gcaagcgaga cctatcttat
      481 cttcgccctc cttatgatca tccttgggtc gctgcgtctc cgctcattaa ggcaaggacc
      541 ttagagtatg cggtaatacc gattgcggaa atctcagatg cacagggaaa tagtatcgct
      601 acttcttttt cacaaagtgt tactacctca gatagtcaaa cacatggagc taatttttcc
      661 gtttcacagg agataggttg gtcccttgtg cgaccagata ttaatacttc cattacaagc
      721 ggatattctg gatctcgtac ttgggggaca gaatctacaa acgaaacggg tagtgaagaa
      781 ggaattagtt gggaaactgc cgtaactgtg aataccgcag aagctgccga tgtgacgttt
      841 acagtcgtat tgagaaatga aggttcccta tatgcatcga acattcactc tacattcaat
      901 attttattag cggggaaagt cattgccact gtgtctggca tttccattgc cgcactcggt
      961 ccaggagaac aatccgctcc atttattgtt ggagatggta ctacgttgtc tttggatgat
     1021 ttaaaagcgc ttcaattggg cgcaccattg acaatcgaaa tgacacaagt agaatcagat
     1081 attcgggagc aaaatccttt cacagggaat tgggaggtca ttggagaatg gccagattta
     1141 ttttatgata ttgatccaaa aacagttacc tttttctata ccgaaaaaga cgggacaaag
     1201 acagagtata atgtagccgc acgtcctaca gcggggactg attatataca aattacgctt
     1261 ggagatcttt ttaacgttgt actgggagac aaaatacaag taacaaacga tagtgtatat
     1321 ataaatggaa ttttatggga taacacatgg acattatatg tgaaagaatt agatcgattg
     1381 ttgtcctttt tagaaacgcc aaatccagtt ttaagcgaat tccccgtgta tgtagatgac
     1441 attatcgaac taagggaacc tgtggcaagt gaggtgccga cgctgatata tactgaattt
     1501 ttgcctaatt atcaaaaagt gaaagcgtct gtgacccctg ggatttatgg cattacaaaa
     1561 attgaagctg aagttcttat aaatggccag atagaaaaat tcccactcac tgcgaatccg
     1621 gtaggttccc agttctatga aacggctgca tttccaactt ccgcggatct aaacttttta
     1681 agtaggttgt tcgtgacaga tggaaaacca aatgctgatg gaacaactgg ggtgttatac
     1741 acgtatgaca ttgcggctcc atctgataaa gagggatatg ggtatgaaac ggtatcttct
     1801 cctcaagtta ttatagatgc aacatcaacc gccctctttc caggtggaac cacgaaccag
     1861 ctaaagaatc cagggccggt caatatagat cttaataact taggagtgaa agggaaaacg
     1921 tatgtgttcc aagtggaatc ccatcgttgg agtagctcag atatttccgt aacgattgga
     1981 gatcaaacgg tacaactcgc ttgtgatgat gtacgtccaa accaaatcga atttaaatat
     2041 gaattcaagg ataatagacc gccagtatat caattgtatg aaggatgtag aatgtatgga
     2101 tattatgaaa tgcttcctga gattccaggc gatcaaattc aaaaagttac acaaataaac
     2161 agtaatgtaa attacaatgg aactacgatg gagctatatg cacaccctta ttataatcat
     2221 aatcaaagtg gtgattcgcc aatgaactat agttggggtg ggcctaatgg aaatcttata
     2281 tttgatagta atcaaacagc aattcaaagt ggtgtttctt cttttcgggt aatgggtagc
     2341 acgccacaaa aagtatatga ccccaatgtt aaagtgagat tttataaaag tgataatgca
     2401 gcaaatttct ttgatgttga cgtaaatggt tatacagaag aagacgattt ggatgatact
     2461 cattcggatt atgaagatta tacgaaagct gtggaattgt ttggggatca ccctgtaatg
     2521 ctacaattat atacaaataa ggattttacg gaaaaaggta attttagaca tgtttacttg
     2581 gatccatact ataatgttgg aaaacatgat ttatggaccg agttcagaat agacactaac
     2641 catgacccta gtgggctatc tagttataaa atatggcctg tggaagatta tccgtacctc
     2701 caaagaggag caaagtcttc tccaattgta tcccgaactg tcatggtgac agttccagat
     2761 aatgcgacaa ctttaccgat tagctggaac atcggaggaa gtggtaatgc agactatgca
     2821 cgcgtacaat ataaaaatgt cgcaggccca ggtgagactg aacgttggag aacagtacaa
     2881 acagatgctc atatcaaagt aagcttaatc ggagcattta cagcgaatga agcagcaggt
     2941 aataaattca caagtttagc tacacaaaac ataaggaatt ctctgaaaat accaacaggt
     3001 cagacttcat caaatgcttc tattgcactg cctactgaag gaataaacgc aaacgcagct
     3061 ggttatcttg ttagagtcca gagtgtaaat atcagcggcg atgaagtcaa agttaatgtt
     3121 gggaatcaat tgtgttatct aggatcgtct gattataaca tgaacataga cagagcagct
     3181 gggtctccgg gaccaagtgg gacgatagca ttccctgttc gtgatgaggt attatttgta
     3241 cctgttgcaa caggagcgac tacactgaat ataagtgcaa ccatatcaaa tgtgagtaga
     3301 ttgagctcta gtggagggac catccatgtt gatataatag gatatttttc cgaaaattcc
     3361 aaacttaaat ttatcccgtt tggctttgtg tcgactggta gacaaacgaa tgaatttact
     3421 gtaaatgctt tgccgtacca caaaattgca gcacatttaa tgaatattac tatagagggg
     3481 gcaccgcaaa ctgattatag aaaccttctg aaaataaacg gtggttcaac accatatata
     3541 catgatctct atgtagggct tactgacgga atttcattaa gaagtagtat caaatatgat
     3601 gatataggaa gacatagtgt gttggcatat ggcgttgcaa ataataaccc ggtaaataaa
     3661 gtgaaaattg actctacgcc tctcaatcaa tacatcacag ctaactatat cggttatttc
     3721 cattaa
//
LOCUS       01262                   3726 bp    dna     linear   UNK 
ACCESSION   01262
FEATURES             Location/Qualifiers
     CDS             1..3726
                     /ETX_MTX2="NO"
                     /Endotoxin_C="NO"
                     /Endotoxin_M="NO"
                     /Endotoxin_N="NO"
                     /Endotoxin_mid="NO"
                     /Rank="Rank1"
                     /Toxin_10="NO"
                     /blast_detail="NO"
                     /blast_prediction="NO"
                     /codon_start=1
                     /hmm_detail="NO"
                     /hmm_prediction="NO"
                     /locus_tag="01262"
                     /product="Possible Bt toxin protein"
                     /protein_id="01262"
                     /protein_len="1241"
                     /svm_prediction="YES"
                     /transl_table=11
                     /translation="MNLQTGSVTLHVTSDTVPFSPEVMVNNTNYRLQSGQNVTIDHLP
                     AGYLSLKANPVTVGDKMYLTKFSPAVVDITPGKVAQIYITFDVLASPEDIDLDGIPNT
                     LEINGYVWNPVTLAFEAYDPNNPVHQGLEVYRTNPLSKSTSGDPYSDSRKASKRDLSY
                     LRPPYDHPWVAASPLIKARTLEYAVIPIAEISDAQGNSIATSFSQSVTTSDSQTHGAN
                     FSVSQEIGWSLVRPDINTSITSGYSGSRTWGTESTNETGSEEGISWETAVTVNTAEAA
                     DVTFTVVLRNEGSLYASNIHSTFNILLAGKVIATVSGISIAALGPGEQSAPFIVGDGT
                     TLSLDDLKALQLGAPLTIEMTQVESDIREQNPFTGNWEVIGEWPDLFYDIDPKTVTFF
                     YTEKDGTKTEYNVAARPTAGTDYIQITLGDLFNVVLGDKIQVTNDSVYINGILWDNTW
                     TLYVKELDRLLSFLETPNPVLSEFPVYVDDIIELREPVASEVPTLIYTEFLPNYQKVK
                     ASVTPGIYGITKIEAEVLINGQIEKFPLTANPVGSQFYETAAFPTSADLNFLSRLFVT
                     DGKPNADGTTGVLYTYDIAAPSDKEGYGYETVSSPQVIIDATSTALFPGGTTNQLKNP
                     GPVNIDLNNLGVKGKTYVFQVESHRWSSSDISVTIGDQTVQLACDDVRPNQIEFKYEF
                     KDNRPPVYQLYEGCRMYGYYEMLPEIPGDQIQKVTQINSNVNYNGTTMELYAHPYYNH
                     NQSGDSPMNYSWGGPNGNLIFDSNQTAIQSGVSSFRVMGSTPQKVYDPNVKVRFYKSD
                     NAANFFDVDVNGYTEEDDLDDTHSDYEDYTKAVELFGDHPVMLQLYTNKDFTEKGNFR
                     HVYLDPYYNVGKHDLWTEFRIDTNHDPSGLSSYKIWPVEDYPYLQRGAKSSPIVSRTV
                     MVTVPDNATTLPISWNIGGSGNADYARVQYKNVAGPGETERWRTVQTDAHIKVSLIGA
                     FTANEAAGNKFTSLATQNIRNSLKIPTGQTSSNASIALPTEGINANAAGYLVRVQSVN
                     ISGDEVKVNVGNQLCYLGSSDYNMNIDRAAGSPGPSGTIAFPVRDEVLFVPVATGATT
                     LNISATISNVSRLSSSGGTIHVDIIGYFSENSKLKFIPFGFVSTGRQTNEFTVNALPY
                     HKIAAHLMNITIEGAPQTDYRNLLKINGGSTPYIHDLYVGLTDGISLRSSIKYDDIGR
                     HSVLAYGVANNNPVNKVKIDSTPLNQYITANYIGYFH"
ORIGIN      
        1 ttgaatctac aaacgggatc agtgactctt catgttacgt cagatacagt tcctttttca
       61 cctgaagtga tggtcaacaa tacgaattat cgcttacaat ccggtcagaa tgtaacaatt
      121 gatcatcttc ctgcgggata cctttctttg aaggcaaatc cagttaccgt gggagacaag
      181 atgtatctta caaaattcag cccggcagtt gtcgatatta cgcctggtaa ggtggcgcaa
      241 atttatatca cctttgatgt gttggctagc ccagaggata tagatctaga tggaattccc
      301 aatacattag aaatcaatgg gtatgtatgg aatcctgtta cattggcatt tgaagcctat
      361 gatccaaata accctgtcca tcagggtctt gaggtttacc gtacgaatcc gctttctaaa
      421 agtacatctg gtgatccata ttcagactca cgaaaagcaa gcaagcgaga cctatcttat
      481 cttcgccctc cttatgatca tccttgggtc gctgcgtctc cgctcattaa ggcaaggacc
      541 ttagagtatg cggtaatacc gattgcggaa atctcagatg cacagggaaa tagtatcgct
      601 acttcttttt cacaaagtgt tactacctca gatagtcaaa cacatggagc taatttttcc
      661 gtttcacagg agataggttg gtcccttgtg cgaccagata ttaatacttc cattacaagc
      721 ggatattctg gatctcgtac ttgggggaca gaatctacaa acgaaacggg tagtgaagaa
      781 ggaattagtt gggaaactgc cgtaactgtg aataccgcag aagctgccga tgtgacgttt
      841 acagtcgtat tgagaaatga aggttcccta tatgcatcga acattcactc tacattcaat
      901 attttattag cggggaaagt cattgccact gtgtctggca tttccattgc cgcactcggt
      961 ccaggagaac aatccgctcc atttattgtt ggagatggta ctacgttgtc tttggatgat
     1021 ttaaaagcgc ttcaattggg cgcaccattg acaatcgaaa tgacacaagt agaatcagat
     1081 attcgggagc aaaatccttt cacagggaat tgggaggtca ttggagaatg gccagattta
     1141 ttttatgata ttgatccaaa aacagttacc tttttctata ccgaaaaaga cgggacaaag
     1201 acagagtata atgtagccgc acgtcctaca gcggggactg attatataca aattacgctt
     1261 ggagatcttt ttaacgttgt actgggagac aaaatacaag taacaaacga tagtgtatat
     1321 ataaatggaa ttttatggga taacacatgg acattatatg tgaaagaatt agatcgattg
     1381 ttgtcctttt tagaaacgcc aaatccagtt ttaagcgaat tccccgtgta tgtagatgac
     1441 attatcgaac taagggaacc tgtggcaagt gaggtgccga cgctgatata tactgaattt
     1501 ttgcctaatt atcaaaaagt gaaagcgtct gtgacccctg ggatttatgg cattacaaaa
     1561 attgaagctg aagttcttat aaatggccag atagaaaaat tcccactcac tgcgaatccg
     1621 gtaggttccc agttctatga aacggctgca tttccaactt ccgcggatct aaacttttta
     1681 agtaggttgt tcgtgacaga tggaaaacca aatgctgatg gaacaactgg ggtgttatac
     1741 acgtatgaca ttgcggctcc atctgataaa gagggatatg ggtatgaaac ggtatcttct
     1801 cctcaagtta ttatagatgc aacatcaacc gccctctttc caggtggaac cacgaaccag
     1861 ctaaagaatc cagggccggt caatatagat cttaataact taggagtgaa agggaaaacg
     1921 tatgtgttcc aagtggaatc ccatcgttgg agtagctcag atatttccgt aacgattgga
     1981 gatcaaacgg tacaactcgc ttgtgatgat gtacgtccaa accaaatcga atttaaatat
     2041 gaattcaagg ataatagacc gccagtatat caattgtatg aaggatgtag aatgtatgga
     2101 tattatgaaa tgcttcctga gattccaggc gatcaaattc aaaaagttac acaaataaac
     2161 agtaatgtaa attacaatgg aactacgatg gagctatatg cacaccctta ttataatcat
     2221 aatcaaagtg gtgattcgcc aatgaactat agttggggtg ggcctaatgg aaatcttata
     2281 tttgatagta atcaaacagc aattcaaagt ggtgtttctt cttttcgggt aatgggtagc
     2341 acgccacaaa aagtatatga ccccaatgtt aaagtgagat tttataaaag tgataatgca
     2401 gcaaatttct ttgatgttga cgtaaatggt tatacagaag aagacgattt ggatgatact
     2461 cattcggatt atgaagatta tacgaaagct gtggaattgt ttggggatca ccctgtaatg
     2521 ctacaattat atacaaataa ggattttacg gaaaaaggta attttagaca tgtttacttg
     2581 gatccatact ataatgttgg aaaacatgat ttatggaccg agttcagaat agacactaac
     2641 catgacccta gtgggctatc tagttataaa atatggcctg tggaagatta tccgtacctc
     2701 caaagaggag caaagtcttc tccaattgta tcccgaactg tcatggtgac agttccagat
     2761 aatgcgacaa ctttaccgat tagctggaac atcggaggaa gtggtaatgc agactatgca
     2821 cgcgtacaat ataaaaatgt cgcaggccca ggtgagactg aacgttggag aacagtacaa
     2881 acagatgctc atatcaaagt aagcttaatc ggagcattta cagcgaatga agcagcaggt
     2941 aataaattca caagtttagc tacacaaaac ataaggaatt ctctgaaaat accaacaggt
     3001 cagacttcat caaatgcttc tattgcactg cctactgaag gaataaacgc aaacgcagct
     3061 ggttatcttg ttagagtcca gagtgtaaat atcagcggcg atgaagtcaa agttaatgtt
     3121 gggaatcaat tgtgttatct aggatcgtct gattataaca tgaacataga cagagcagct
     3181 gggtctccgg gaccaagtgg gacgatagca ttccctgttc gtgatgaggt attatttgta
     3241 cctgttgcaa caggagcgac tacactgaat ataagtgcaa ccatatcaaa tgtgagtaga
     3301 ttgagctcta gtggagggac catccatgtt gatataatag gatatttttc cgaaaattcc
     3361 aaacttaaat ttatcccgtt tggctttgtg tcgactggta gacaaacgaa tgaatttact
     3421 gtaaatgctt tgccgtacca caaaattgca gcacatttaa tgaatattac tatagagggg
     3481 gcaccgcaaa ctgattatag aaaccttctg aaaataaacg gtggttcaac accatatata
     3541 catgatctct atgtagggct tactgacgga atttcattaa gaagtagtat caaatatgat
     3601 gatataggaa gacatagtgt gttggcatat ggcgttgcaa ataataaccc ggtaaataaa
     3661 gtgaaaattg actctacgcc tctcaatcaa tacatcacag ctaactatat cggttatttc
     3721 cattaa
//
LOCUS       02651                   1548 bp    dna     linear   UNK 
ACCESSION   02651
FEATURES             Location/Qualifiers
     CDS             1..1548
                     /ETX_MTX2="NA"
                     /Endotoxin_C="NA"
                     /Endotoxin_M="NA"
                     /Endotoxin_N="NA"
                     /Endotoxin_mid="NA"
                     /Rank="ND"
                     /Toxin_10="NA"
                     /blast_detail="ND"
                     /blast_prediction="ND"
                     /codon_start=1
                     /hmm_detail="Hit_desc:hypothetical protein
                     Hmm_name:cyt.hmm	Hmm_len:525	E-value:2.4e-25"
                     /hmm_prediction="YES"
                     /locus_tag="02651"
                     /product="Possible Bt toxin protein"
                     /protein_id="02651"
                     /protein_len="515"
                     /svm_prediction="NO"
                     /transl_table=11
                     /translation="MKLISKIVMTTLIVLSTFAFNLGGQFDKSFLSTSKAYADVIKAL
                     PQNASKIELDYAPVYDYDTDGCYATAAISPDGTTNPGLSLGGSPESVCRDVNRLENSN
                     TYSRAKSNNGWTAIMYASYFEKDQQTSGPAALGHRHDWEHTIVWVKDSQVQYVTYSAH
                     GNWYTNPRSNVRFDGNHPKIVYHKDGGLTHAFRLANSNDEPPENYYHQWLQLPMVGWN
                     GYPSPNIREKLMTTNFGDATLEIKDGRFEKALANAKPPINFDPYAPELEDGGTYQIVS
                     ILNNSSVVDLNQADGNVQLWQNGNANNQKWKLVYDSNKSAYQIKNIANQNLVLAWNDL
                     NGSNNVVATSNQNKEEQYWIPTEAGNGYYYVRNKKDQNKVLDVSGYGTANGTNVTVYN
                     FHGGNNQTFQLSNVTGTLTREVESLYKAQPGQTSRSSNNFSLEHLAAGTKVRVVLEGA
                     GATSLSFKIARDKSGTDPVIWSNVRDGSILTIPSGDDRKNLYIAGPPSGYTSNGTFKV
                     KFYALPY"
ORIGIN      
        1 atgaaattaa tatcaaaaat agtaatgacc acgttaatag tattgagtac atttgcattc
       61 aacttaggtg gacaatttga taagagtttt ctttctacct caaaagcata tgcggatgta
      121 atcaaggcac ttccacaaaa tgcgtcaaag atagagttag attatgctcc tgtgtatgac
      181 tacgacacag acgggtgtta tgcgactgca gcaatttctc cagatggcac gactaaccct
      241 ggcctaagtt tgggcggttc cccggaaagt gtctgtagag atgttaaccg actggaaaat
      301 tcaaacactt attctcgggc caaatcaaat aatggttgga ctgccattat gtatgcgagt
      361 tactttgaga aagatcaaca aacttcgggc cctgctgcgc ttggacatcg acatgactgg
      421 gaacacacaa tagtttgggt taaagatagt caggttcaat atgtaactta ttcagcacat
      481 ggtaattggt acactaaccc tcgctcaaac gttagattcg atggaaacca cccgaaaatt
      541 gtataccata aggacggcgg cttgacacat gcttttcgcc tggctaatag caatgacgag
      601 ccgccagaaa actattatca ccagtggctc caactaccaa tggttggttg gaatggctat
      661 ccaagcccaa atattcgtga aaaactaatg actacgaact ttggagatgc aacacttgag
      721 atcaaagatg gaagatttga aaaagccctt gctaacgcaa agccacccat taactttgac
      781 ccttatgcac cggaactgga agatggtggt acttatcaaa tagtttctat tttaaataat
      841 agtagtgtcg ttgacttaaa tcaagcagat ggaaatgttc aattgtggca aaatggcaac
      901 gctaataatc aaaaatggaa gctagtatat gattcaaata aatcagcata ccaaattaaa
      961 aatatagcaa atcaaaattt agtattagct tggaatgatc ttaatggttc taataatgta
     1021 gttgctacat ctaatcaaaa taaggaagaa caatattgga taccaacaga agcaggaaat
     1081 ggatattatt atgtaaggaa taagaaggat caaaacaaag tgttagatgt aagtggttat
     1141 ggtactgcaa atggaacaaa tgttacagta tataatttcc atggtggtaa taatcaaaca
     1201 ttccaattgt ctaatgtaac agggacttta acaagagaag tggagtcact ctataaggca
     1261 cagcctggtc aaaccagtag atcaagtaat aatttttcac ttgaacatct cgcggcaggt
     1321 accaaagtac gagttgtttt agaaggagca ggtgctacct ctttgtcatt taaaattgca
     1381 agagataaat caggtacaga ccctgtaatt tggtcaaatg ttagagatgg ttctattcta
     1441 acgatccctt caggagatga tagaaagaat ttgtatatcg caggtcctcc tagcggatat
     1501 acttctaacg gtacatttaa agtgaaattc tacgctcttc catactaa
//
LOCUS       06212                   1140 bp    dna     linear   UNK 
ACCESSION   06212
FEATURES             Location/Qualifiers
     CDS             1..1140
                     /ETX_MTX2="NO"
                     /Endotoxin_C="NO"
                     /Endotoxin_M="NO"
                     /Endotoxin_N="NO"
                     /Endotoxin_mid="NO"
                     /Rank="Rank1"
                     /Toxin_10="YES"
                     /blast_detail="Query_desc:41.9 kDa insecticidal toxin
                     Query_Length:379	Query_Start-End:63-375	Hit_id:Cry78Aa1
                     Hit_desc:KY780623	Hit_length:359	Hit_Start-End:48-354
                     Aln_length:319	Percent_identity:29.153605015674
                     E-value:3e-37"
                     /blast_prediction="YES"
                     /codon_start=1
                     /hmm_detail=""
                     /hmm_prediction="NO"
                     /locus_tag="06212"
                     /product="Possible Bt toxin protein"
                     /protein_id="06212"
                     /protein_len="379"
                     /svm_prediction="NO"
                     /transl_table=11
                     /translation="MKFLSKKAMTGLLVGATTLSIWAPASEAAPANNQYYSINLQANQ
                     NLVWDVSGSLELPGRPIKNKDIILSNANNNDNQQFAFFPLDDGRYAIVNKNSGKSAIG
                     FDEALLDVSWDGSPAQQWYLRDKGSNNYEIVNQGNGKVASYGKLYTPIPASIQEIVDL
                     DDSNPSDPDRVFYIGNSLSSFELPTLPATGNRPDAPNYTGSVDQQLPQTSNSVVVGAS
                     LIPCIMVKDSQASDYTKIHNSPYYTLVKEEYWDKTFSAVIPAGITRTYSFKTGMTSVD
                     QQKMTDTLSMKIGADFGLKYGDSTASLKSEISRTIQTEITSTDTEASEETVNSTVTSE
                     PGKTTGFTEYQLATKYTLKRADGSIVSDPWIVKNNKITVARKNAQ"
ORIGIN      
        1 atgaaattct tatcaaaaaa agctatgaca gggttacttg taggagcaac aactctatct
       61 atctgggctc ctgcaagtga agcagctcca gcgaataatc agtattattc tattaatttg
      121 caagctaatc aaaacttagt ttgggatgta tcaggaagtt tggagttacc tggaagacct
      181 attaagaata aagatattat tttatctaat gcaaacaata atgacaatca acaatttgcc
      241 ttttttccac ttgatgacgg acgatatgca attgtaaata aaaatagtgg gaaatctgca
      301 attggttttg atgaagcttt gctagatgtg agttgggatg gttcccctgc tcaacaatgg
      361 tatttacgag acaagggaag taataattat gaaattgtaa atcaaggaaa tgggaaagtt
      421 gcatcttatg ggaagttgta tactccaatt ccagcatcga ttcaggagat agtggatttg
      481 gatgactcaa atccttctga tccagatagg gtattttaca ttggtaattc tttatcttct
      541 tttgaattac caactttacc agctacagga aatagaccag atgctccaaa ttatactgga
      601 agcgttgatc aacaattacc tcaaacttca aattctgttg ttgttggggc atctttaata
      661 ccttgtatta tggtaaagga tagtcaagca agtgattata caaaaataca caattcacca
      721 tattatactt tggtaaaaga agaatattgg gataaaacat tttcagcggt tattccagct
      781 ggtataactc gtacttattc atttaaaaca ggtatgactt ctgtagatca acaaaagatg
      841 actgatacgc tttctatgaa aattggagca gattttggat tgaaatatgg agactcaact
      901 gcatcactta aatcagagat ttcaagaaca atacaaacag aaattacttc aacggatacg
      961 gaagcatcgg aagaaacagt taatagtact gttacaagtg aacctggtaa aacaacagga
     1021 tttacagaat atcaactggc aacaaaatat acgttaaaga gagcagatgg ttcaattgtt
     1081 tcagatcctt ggattgtaaa aaataataag ataacagtag caagaaaaaa tgcacaataa
//
