# Supplementary material for: BtToxin_Digger: a comprehensive and high-throughput pipeline for mining toxin protein genes from Bacillus thuringiensis
Source: bioRxiv preprint, doi:10.1101/2020.05.26.114520, version 2 (2020-07-09)
Supplement: Example Results [file 114520_file04.gz › Toxins_CDSs/CDS4.gbk]

LOCUS       00131                   3726 bp    dna     linear   UNK 
ACCESSION   00131
FEATURES             Location/Qualifiers
     CDS             1..3726
                     /ETX_MTX2="NO"
                     /Endotoxin_C="NO"
                     /Endotoxin_M="NO"
                     /Endotoxin_N="NO"
                     /Endotoxin_mid="NO"
                     /Rank="Rank1"
                     /Toxin_10="NO"
                     /blast_detail="NO"
                     /blast_prediction="NO"
                     /codon_start=1
                     /hmm_detail="NO"
                     /hmm_prediction="NO"
                     /locus_tag="00131"
                     /product="Possible Bt toxin protein"
                     /protein_id="00131"
                     /protein_len="1241"
                     /svm_prediction="YES"
                     /transl_table=11
                     /translation="MNLQTGSVTLHVTSDTVPFSPEVMVNNTNYRLQSGQNVTIDHLP
                     AGYLSLKANPVTVGDKMYLTKFSPAVVDITPGKVAQIYITFDVLASPEDIDLDGIPNT
                     LEINGYVWNPVTLAFEAYDPNNPVHQGLEVYRTNPLSKSTSGDPYSDSRKASKRDLSY
                     LRPPYDHPWVAASPLIKARTLEYAVTPIAEISDAQGNSIATSFSQSVTTSDSQTHGAD
                     FSVSQEIGWSLVRPDINTSITSGYSGSRTWGTESTNETGSEEGISWETAVTVNTAEAA
                     DVTFTVVLRNEGSLYASNIHSTFNILLAGKVIATVSGISIAALGPGEQSAPFIVGDGT
                     TLSLDDLKALQLGAPLTIEMTQVESDIREQNPFTGNWEVIGEWPDLFYDIDPKTVTFF
                     YTEKDGTKTEYNVAARPTAGTDYIQITLGDLFNVVLGDKIQVTNDSVYINGILWDNTW
                     TLYVKELDRLLSFLETPNPVLSEFPVYVDDIIELREPVASEVPTLIYTEFLPNYQKVK
                     ASVTPGIYGITKIEAEVLINGQIEKFPLTANPVGSQFYETAAFPTSADLNFLSRLFVT
                     DGKPNADGTTGVLYTYDIAAPSDKEGYGYETVSSPQVIIDATSTALFPGGTTNQLKNP
                     GPVNIDLNNLGVKGKTYVFQVESHRWSSSDISVTIGDQTVQLACDDVRPNQIEFKYEF
                     KDNRPPVYQLYEGCKMYGYYEMLPEIPGDQIQKVTQINNNVNYNGTTMELYAHPYYNH
                     NQSGDSPMNYSWGGPNGNLIFDSNQTAIQSGVSSFRVMGSTPQKVYDPNVKVRFYKSD
                     NAANFFDVDVNGYTEEDDLDDTHSDYEDYTKAVELFGDHPVMLQLYTNKDFTEKGNFR
                     HVYLDPYYNVGKHDLWTEFRIDTNHDPSGLSSYKIWPVEDYPYLQRGAKSSPIVSRTV
                     MVTVPDNATTLPISWNIGGSGNADYARVQYKNVAGPGETERWRTVQTDAHIKVSLIGA
                     FTANEAAGNKFTSLATQNIRNSLKIPTGQTSSNASIALPTEGINANAAGYLVRVQSVN
                     ISGDEVKVNVGNQLCYLGSSDYNMNIDRAAGSPGPSGTIAFPVRDEVLFVPVATGATT
                     LNISATISNVSRLSSSGGTIHVDIIGYFSENSKLKFIPFGFVSTGRQTNEFTVNALPY
                     HKIAAHLMNITIEGAPQTDYRNLLKINGGSTPYIHDLYVGLTDEISLRRSIKYDDIGR
                     HSVLAYGVANNNPVNKVKIDSTPLNQYITANYIGYFH"
ORIGIN      
        1 ttgaatctac aaacgggatc agtgactctt catgttacgt cagatacagt tcctttttca
       61 cctgaagtga tggtcaacaa tacgaattat cgcttacaat ccggtcagaa tgtaacaatt
      121 gatcatcttc ctgcgggata cctttctttg aaggcaaatc cagttaccgt gggagacaag
      181 atgtatctta caaaattcag cccggcagtt gtcgatatta cgcctggtaa ggtggcgcaa
      241 atttatatca cctttgatgt gttggctagc ccagaggata tagatctaga tggaattccc
      301 aatacattag aaatcaatgg gtatgtatgg aatcctgtta cattggcatt tgaagcctat
      361 gatccaaata accctgtcca tcagggtctt gaggtttacc gtacgaatcc gctttctaaa
      421 agtacatctg gtgatccata ttcagactca cgaaaagcaa gcaagcgaga cctatcttat
      481 cttcgccctc cttatgatca tccttgggtc gctgcgtctc cgctcattaa ggcaaggacc
      541 ttagagtatg cggtaacacc gattgcggaa atctcagatg cacagggaaa tagtatcgct
      601 acttcttttt cacaaagtgt tactacctca gatagtcaaa cacatggagc tgatttttcc
      661 gtttcacagg agataggttg gtcccttgtg cgaccagata ttaatacttc cattacaagc
      721 ggatattctg gatctcgtac ttgggggaca gaatctacaa acgaaacggg tagtgaagaa
      781 ggaattagtt gggaaactgc cgtaactgtg aataccgcag aagctgccga tgtgacgttt
      841 acagtcgtat tgagaaatga aggttcccta tatgcatcga acattcactc tacattcaat
      901 attttattag cggggaaagt cattgccact gtgtctggca tttccattgc cgcactcggt
      961 ccaggagaac aatccgctcc atttattgtt ggagatggta ctacgttgtc tttggatgat
     1021 ttaaaagcgc ttcaattggg cgcaccattg acaatcgaaa tgacacaagt agaatcagat
     1081 attcgggagc aaaatccttt cacagggaat tgggaggtca ttggagaatg gccagattta
     1141 ttttatgata ttgatccaaa aacagttacc tttttctata ccgaaaaaga cgggacaaag
     1201 acagagtata atgtagccgc acgtcctaca gcggggactg attatataca aattacgctt
     1261 ggagatcttt ttaacgttgt actgggagac aaaatacaag taacaaacga tagtgtatat
     1321 ataaatggaa ttttatggga taacacatgg acattatatg tgaaagaatt agatcgattg
     1381 ttgtcctttt tagaaacgcc aaatccagtt ttaagcgaat tccccgtgta tgtagatgac
     1441 attatcgaac taagggaacc tgtggcaagt gaggtgccga cgctgatata tactgaattt
     1501 ttgcctaatt atcaaaaagt gaaagcgtct gtgacccctg ggatttatgg cattacaaaa
     1561 attgaagctg aagttcttat aaatggccag atagaaaaat tcccactcac tgcgaatccg
     1621 gtaggttccc agttctatga aacggctgca tttccaactt ccgcggatct aaacttttta
     1681 agtaggttgt tcgtgacaga tggaaaacca aatgctgatg gaacaactgg ggtgttatac
     1741 acgtatgaca ttgcggctcc atctgataaa gagggatatg ggtatgaaac ggtatcttct
     1801 cctcaagtta ttatagatgc aacatcaacc gccctctttc caggtggaac cacgaaccag
     1861 ctaaagaatc cagggccggt caatatagat cttaataact taggagtgaa agggaaaacg
     1921 tatgtgttcc aagtggaatc ccatcgttgg agtagctcag atatttccgt aacgattgga
     1981 gatcaaacgg tacaactcgc ttgtgatgat gtacgtccaa accaaatcga atttaaatat
     2041 gaattcaagg ataatagacc gccagtatat caattgtatg aaggatgtaa aatgtatgga
     2101 tattatgaaa tgcttcctga gattccaggc gatcaaattc aaaaagttac acaaataaac
     2161 aataatgtaa attacaatgg aactacgatg gagctatatg cacaccctta ttataatcat
     2221 aatcaaagtg gtgattcgcc aatgaactat agttggggtg ggcctaatgg aaatcttata
     2281 tttgatagta atcaaacagc aattcaaagt ggtgtttctt cttttcgggt aatgggtagc
     2341 acgccacaaa aagtatatga ccccaatgtt aaagtgagat tttataaaag tgataatgca
     2401 gcaaatttct ttgatgttga cgtaaatggt tatacagaag aagacgattt ggatgatact
     2461 cattcggatt atgaagatta tacgaaagct gtggaattgt ttggggatca ccctgtaatg
     2521 ctacaattat atacaaataa ggattttacg gaaaaaggta attttagaca tgtttacttg
     2581 gatccatact ataatgttgg aaaacatgat ttatggaccg agttcagaat agacactaac
     2641 catgacccta gtgggctatc tagttataaa atatggcctg tggaagatta tccgtacctc
     2701 caaagaggag caaagtcttc tccaattgta tcccgaactg tcatggtgac agttccagat
     2761 aatgcgacaa ctttaccgat tagctggaac atcggaggaa gtggtaatgc agactatgca
     2821 cgcgtacaat ataaaaatgt cgcaggccca ggtgagactg aacgttggag aacagtacaa
     2881 acagatgctc atatcaaagt aagcttaatc ggagcattta cagcgaatga agcagcaggt
     2941 aataaattca caagtttagc tacacaaaac ataaggaatt ctctgaaaat accaacaggt
     3001 cagacttcat caaatgcttc tattgcactg cctactgaag gaataaacgc aaacgcagct
     3061 ggttatcttg ttagagtcca gagtgtaaat atcagcggcg atgaagtcaa agttaatgtt
     3121 gggaatcaat tgtgttatct aggatcgtct gattataaca tgaacataga cagagcagct
     3181 gggtctccgg gaccaagtgg gacgatagca ttccctgttc gtgatgaggt attatttgta
     3241 cctgttgcaa caggagcgac tacactgaat ataagtgcaa ccatatcaaa tgtgagtaga
     3301 ttgagctcta gtggagggac catccatgtt gatataatag gatatttttc cgaaaattcc
     3361 aaacttaaat ttatcccgtt tggctttgtg tcgactggta gacaaacgaa tgaatttact
     3421 gtaaatgctt tgccgtacca caaaattgca gcacatttaa tgaatattac tatagagggg
     3481 gcaccgcaaa ctgattatag aaaccttctg aaaataaacg gtggttcaac accatatata
     3541 catgatctct atgtagggct tactgacgaa atttcattaa gacgtagtat caaatatgat
     3601 gatataggaa gacatagtgt gttggcatat ggcgttgcaa ataataaccc ggtaaataaa
     3661 gtgaaaattg actctacgcc tctcaatcaa tacatcacag ctaactatat cggttatttc
     3721 cattaa
//
LOCUS       02206                   2370 bp    dna     linear   UNK 
ACCESSION   02206
FEATURES             Location/Qualifiers
     CDS             1..2370
                     /ETX_MTX2="NA"
                     /Endotoxin_C="NA"
                     /Endotoxin_M="NA"
                     /Endotoxin_N="NA"
                     /Endotoxin_mid="NA"
                     /Rank="Rank4"
                     /Toxin_10="NA"
                     /blast_detail="Query_desc:hypothetical protein
                     Query_Length:789	Query_Start-End:1-789	Hit_id:Vip3Aa12
                     Hit_desc:AAM22456.2	Hit_length:789	Hit_Start-End:1-789
                     Aln_length:789	Percent_identity:100	E-value:0.0"
                     /blast_prediction="YES"
                     /codon_start=1
                     /hmm_detail=""
                     /hmm_prediction="YES"
                     /locus_tag="02206"
                     /product="Possible Bt toxin protein"
                     /protein_id="02206"
                     /protein_len="789"
                     /svm_prediction="NO"
                     /transl_table=11
                     /translation="MNKNNTKLSTRALPSFIDYFNGIYGFATGIKDIMNMIFKTDTGG
                     DLTLDEILKNQQLLNDISGKLDGVNGSLNDLIAQGNLNTELSKEILKIANEQNQVLND
                     VNNKLDAINTMLRVYLPKITSMLSDVMKQNYALSLQIEYLSKQLQEISDKLDIINVNV
                     LINSTLTEITPAYQRIKYVNEKFEELTFATETSSKVKKDGSPADILDELTELTELAKS
                     VTKNDVDGFEFYLNTFHDVMVGNNLFGRSALKTASELITKENVKTSGSEVGNVYNFLI
                     VLTALQAKAFLTLTTCRKLLGLADIDYTSIMNEHLNKEKEEFRVNILPTLSNTFSNPN
                     YAKVKGSDEDAKMIVEAKPGHALIGFEISNDSITVLKVYEAKLKQNYQVDKDSLSEVI
                     YGDMDKLLCPDQSEQIYYTNNIVFPNEYVITKIDFTKKMKTLRYEVTANFYDSSTGEI
                     DLNKKKVESSEAEYRTLSANDDGVYMPLGVISETFLTPINGFGLQADENSRLITLTCK
                     SYLRELLLATDLSNKETKLIVPPSGFISNIVENGSIEEDNLEPWKANNKNAYVDHTGG
                     VNGTKALYVHKDGGISQFIGDKLKPKTEYVIQYTVKGKPSIHLKDENTGYIHYEDTNN
                     NLEDYQTINKRFTTGTDLKGVYLILKSQNGDEAWGDNFIILEISPSEKLLSPELINTN
                     NWTSTGSTNISGNTLTLYQGGRGILKQNLQLDSFSTYRVYFSVSGDANVRIRNSREVL
                     FEKRYMSGAKDVSEMFTTKFEKDNFYIELSQGNNLYGGPIVHFYDVSIK"
ORIGIN      
        1 atgaacaaga ataatactaa attaagcaca agagccttac caagttttat tgattatttt
       61 aatggcattt atggatttgc cactggtatc aaagacatta tgaacatgat ttttaaaacg
      121 gatacaggtg gtgatctaac cctagacgaa attttaaaga atcagcagtt actaaatgat
      181 atttctggta aattggatgg ggtgaatgga agcttaaatg atcttatcgc acagggaaac
      241 ttaaatacag aattatctaa ggaaatatta aaaattgcaa atgaacaaaa tcaagtttta
      301 aatgatgtta ataacaaact cgatgcgata aatacgatgc ttcgggtata tctacctaaa
      361 attacctcta tgttgagtga tgtaatgaaa caaaattatg cgctaagtct gcaaatagaa
      421 tacttaagta aacaattgca agagatttct gataagttgg atattattaa tgtaaatgta
      481 cttattaact ctacacttac tgaaattaca cctgcgtatc aaaggattaa atatgtgaac
      541 gaaaaatttg aggaattaac ttttgctaca gaaactagtt caaaagtaaa aaaggatggc
      601 tctcctgcag atattcttga tgagttaact gagttaactg aactagcgaa aagtgtaaca
      661 aaaaatgatg tggatggttt tgaattttac cttaatacat tccacgatgt aatggtagga
      721 aataatttat tcgggcgttc agctttaaaa actgcatcgg aattaattac taaagaaaat
      781 gtgaaaacaa gtggcagtga ggtcggaaat gtttataact tcttaattgt attaacagct
      841 ctgcaagcaa aagcttttct tactttaaca acatgccgaa aattattagg cttagcagat
      901 attgattata cttctattat gaatgaacat ttaaataagg aaaaagagga atttagagta
      961 aacatcctcc ctacactttc taatactttt tctaatccta attatgcaaa agttaaagga
     1021 agtgatgaag atgcaaagat gattgtggaa gctaaaccag gacatgcatt gattgggttt
     1081 gaaattagta atgattcaat tacagtatta aaagtatatg aggctaagct aaaacaaaat
     1141 tatcaagtcg ataaggattc cttatcggaa gttatttatg gtgatatgga taaattattg
     1201 tgcccagatc aatctgaaca aatctattat acaaataaca tagtatttcc aaatgaatat
     1261 gtaattacta aaattgattt cactaaaaaa atgaaaactt taagatatga ggtaacagcg
     1321 aatttttatg attcttctac aggagaaatt gacttaaata agaaaaaagt agaatcaagt
     1381 gaagcggagt atagaacgtt aagtgctaat gatgatgggg tgtatatgcc gttaggtgtc
     1441 atcagtgaaa catttttgac tccgattaat gggtttggcc tccaagctga tgaaaattca
     1501 agattaatta ctttaacatg taaatcatat ttaagagaac tactgctagc aacagactta
     1561 agcaataaag aaactaaatt gatcgtcccg ccaagtggtt ttattagcaa tattgtagag
     1621 aacgggtcca tagaagagga caatttagag ccgtggaaag caaataataa gaatgcgtat
     1681 gtagatcata caggcggagt gaatggaact aaagctttat atgttcataa ggacggagga
     1741 atttcacaat ttattggaga taagttaaaa ccgaaaactg agtatgtaat ccaatatact
     1801 gttaaaggaa aaccttctat tcatttaaaa gatgaaaata ctggatatat tcattatgaa
     1861 gatacaaata ataatttaga agattatcaa actattaata aacgttttac tacaggaact
     1921 gatttaaagg gagtgtattt aattttaaaa agtcaaaatg gagatgaagc ttggggagat
     1981 aactttatta ttttggaaat tagtccttct gaaaagttat taagtccaga attaattaat
     2041 acaaataatt ggacgagtac gggatcaact aatattagcg gtaatacact cactctttat
     2101 cagggaggac gagggattct aaaacaaaac cttcaattag atagtttttc aacttataga
     2161 gtgtattttt ctgtgtccgg agatgctaat gtaaggatta gaaattctag ggaagtgtta
     2221 tttgaaaaaa gatatatgag cggtgctaaa gatgtttctg aaatgttcac tacaaaattt
     2281 gagaaagata acttttatat agagctttct caagggaata atttatatgg tggtcctatt
     2341 gtacattttt acgatgtctc tattaagtaa
//
LOCUS       02209                   1902 bp    dna     linear   UNK 
ACCESSION   02209
FEATURES             Location/Qualifiers
     CDS             1..1902
                     /ETX_MTX2="NO"
                     /Endotoxin_C="YES"
                     /Endotoxin_M="NO"
                     /Endotoxin_N="YES"
                     /Endotoxin_mid="YES"
                     /Rank="Rank4"
                     /Toxin_10="NO"
                     /blast_detail="Query_desc:Pesticidal crystal protein
                     Cry2Ab	Query_Length:633	Query_Start-End:1-633
                     Hit_id:Cry2Ab35	Hit_desc:ART33428.1	Hit_length:633
                     Hit_Start-End:1-633	Aln_length:633	Percent_identity:100
                     E-value:0.0"
                     /blast_prediction="YES"
                     /codon_start=1
                     /hmm_detail="Hit_desc:Pesticidal crystal protein Cry2Ab
                     Hmm_name:cry.hmm	Hmm_len:1183	E-value:5e-56"
                     /hmm_prediction="YES"
                     /locus_tag="02209"
                     /product="Possible Bt toxin protein"
                     /protein_id="02209"
                     /protein_len="633"
                     /svm_prediction="YES"
                     /transl_table=11
                     /translation="MNSVLNSGRTTICDAYNVAAHDPFSFQHKSLDTVQKEWTEWKKN
                     NHSLYLDPIVGTVASFLLKKVGSLVGKRILSELRNLIFPSGSTNLMQDILRETEKFLN
                     QRLNTDTLARVNAELTGLQANVEEFNRQVDNFLNPNRNAVPLSITSSVNTMQQLFLNR
                     LPQFQMQGYQLLLLPLFAQAANLHLSFIRDVILNADEWGISAATLRTYRDYLKNYTRD
                     YSNYCINTYQSAFKGLNTRLHDMLEFRTYMFLNVFEYVSIWSLFKYQSLLVSSGANLY
                     ASGSGPQQTQSFTSQDWPFLYSLFQVNSNYVLNGFSGARLSNTFPNIVGLPGSTTTHA
                     LLAARVNYSGGISSGDIGASPFNQNFNCSTFLPPLLTPFVRSWLDSGSDREGVATVTN
                     WQTESFETTLGLRSGAFTARGNSNYFPDYFIRNISGVPLVVRNEDLRRPLHYNEIRNI
                     ASPSGTPGGARAYMVSVHNRKNNIHAVHENGSMIHLAPNDYTGFTISPIHATQVNNQT
                     RTFISEKFGNQGDSLRFEQNNTTARYTLRGNGNSYNLYLRVSSIGNSTIRVTINGRVY
                     TATNVNTTTNNDGVNDNGARFSDINIGNVVASSNSDVPLDINVTLNSGTQFDLMNIML
                     VPTNISPLY"
ORIGIN      
        1 atgaatagtg tattgaatag cggaagaact actatttgtg atgcgtataa tgtagcggct
       61 catgatccat ttagttttca acacaaatca ttagataccg tacaaaagga atggacggag
      121 tggaaaaaaa ataatcatag tttataccta gatcctattg ttggaactgt ggctagtttt
      181 ctgttaaaga aagtggggag tcttgttgga aaaaggatac taagtgagtt acggaattta
      241 atatttccta gtggtagtac aaatctaatg caagatattt taagagagac agaaaaattc
      301 ctgaatcaaa gacttaatac agacactctt gcccgtgtaa atgcggaatt gacagggctg
      361 caagcaaatg tagaagagtt taatcgacaa gtagataatt ttttgaaccc taaccgaaac
      421 gctgttcctt tatcaataac ttcttcagtt aatacaatgc aacaattatt tctaaataga
      481 ttaccccagt tccagatgca aggataccaa ctgttattat tacctttatt tgcacaggca
      541 gccaatttac atctttcttt tattagagat gttattctaa atgcagatga atggggaatt
      601 tcagcagcaa cattacgtac gtatcgagat tacttgaaaa attatacaag agattactct
      661 aactattgta taaatacgta tcaaagtgcg tttaaaggtt taaacactcg tttacacgat
      721 atgttagaat ttagaacata tatgttttta aatgtatttg agtatgtatc tatctggtcg
      781 ttgtttaaat atcaaagtct tctagtatct tccggtgcta atttatatgc aagtggtagt
      841 ggaccacagc agacccaatc atttacttca caagactggc catttttata ttctcttttc
      901 caagttaatt caaattatgt gttaaatgga tttagtggtg ctaggctttc taataccttc
      961 cctaatatag ttggtttacc tggttctact acaactcacg cattgcttgc tgcaagggtt
     1021 aattacagtg gaggaatttc gtctggtgat ataggtgcat ctccgtttaa tcaaaatttt
     1081 aattgtagca catttctccc cccattgtta acgccatttg ttaggagttg gctagattca
     1141 ggttcagatc gggagggcgt tgccaccgtt acaaattggc aaacagaatc ctttgagaca
     1201 actttagggt taaggagtgg tgcttttaca gctcgcggta attcaaacta tttcccagat
     1261 tattttattc gtaatatttc tggagttcct ttagttgtta gaaatgaaga tttaagaaga
     1321 ccgttacact ataatgaaat aagaaatata gcaagtcctt caggaacacc tggtggagca
     1381 cgagcttata tggtatctgt gcataacaga aaaaataata tccatgctgt tcatgaaaat
     1441 ggttctatga ttcatttagc gccaaatgac tatacaggat ttactatttc gccgatacat
     1501 gcaactcaag tgaataatca aacacgaaca tttatttctg aaaaatttgg aaatcaaggt
     1561 gattctttaa ggtttgaaca aaacaacacg acagctcgtt atacgcttag agggaatgga
     1621 aatagttaca atctttattt aagagtttct tcaataggaa attccactat tcgagttact
     1681 ataaacggta gggtatatac tgctacaaat gttaatacta ctacaaataa cgatggagtt
     1741 aatgataatg gagctcgttt ttcagatatt aatatcggta atgtagtagc aagtagtaat
     1801 tctgatgtac cattagatat aaatgtaaca ttaaactccg gtactcaatt tgatcttatg
     1861 aatattatgc ttgtaccaac taatatttca ccactttatt aa
//
LOCUS       02975                   1902 bp    dna     linear   UNK 
ACCESSION   02975
FEATURES             Location/Qualifiers
     CDS             1..1902
                     /ETX_MTX2="NO"
                     /Endotoxin_C="YES"
                     /Endotoxin_M="NO"
                     /Endotoxin_N="YES"
                     /Endotoxin_mid="YES"
                     /Rank="Rank4"
                     /Toxin_10="NO"
                     /blast_detail="Query_desc:Pesticidal crystal protein
                     Cry2Aa	Query_Length:633	Query_Start-End:1-633
                     Hit_id:Cry2Aa10	Hit_desc:AAQ04263	Hit_length:633
                     Hit_Start-End:1-633	Aln_length:633	Percent_identity:100
                     E-value:0.0"
                     /blast_prediction="YES"
                     /codon_start=1
                     /hmm_detail="Hit_desc:Pesticidal crystal protein Cry2Aa
                     Hmm_name:cry.hmm	Hmm_len:1183	E-value:6.2e-61"
                     /hmm_prediction="YES"
                     /locus_tag="02975"
                     /product="Possible Bt toxin protein"
                     /protein_id="02975"
                     /protein_len="633"
                     /svm_prediction="YES"
                     /transl_table=11
                     /translation="MNNVLNSGRTTICDAYNVVAHDPFSFEHKSLDTIQKEWMEWKRT
                     DHSLYVAPVVGTVSSFLLKKVGSLIGKRILSELWGIIFPSGSTNLMQDILRETEQFLN
                     QRLNTDTLARVNAELIGLQANIREFNQQVDNFLNPTQNPVPLSITSSVNTMQQLFLNR
                     LPQFQIQGYQLLLLPLFAQAANMHLSFIRDVILNADEWGISAATLRTYRDYLRNYTRD
                     YSNYCINTYQTAFRGLNTRLHDMLEFRTYMFLNVFEYVSIWSLFKYQSLMVSSGANLY
                     ASGSGPQQTQSFTAQNWPFLYSLFQVNSNYILSGISGTRLSITFPNIGGLPGSTTTHS
                     LNSARVNYSGGVSSGLIGATNLNHNFNCSTVLPPLSTPFVRSWLDSGTDREGVATSTN
                     WQTESFQTTLSLRCGAFSARGNSNYFPDYFIRNISGVPLVIRNEDLTRPLHYNQIRNI
                     ESPSGTPGGARAYLVSVHNRKNNIYAANENGTMIHLAPEDYTGFTISPIHATQVNNQT
                     RTFISEKFGNQGDSLRFEQSNTTARYTLRGNGNSYNLYLRVSSIGNSTIRVTINGRVY
                     TVSNVNTTTNNDGVNDNGARFSDINIGNIVASDNTNVTLDINVTLNSGTPFDLMNIMF
                     VPTNLPPLY"
ORIGIN      
        1 atgaataatg tattgaatag tggaagaaca actatttgtg atgcgtataa tgtagtagcc
       61 catgatccat ttagttttga acataaatca ttagatacca tccaaaaaga atggatggag
      121 tggaaaagaa cagatcatag tttatatgta gctcctgtag tcggaactgt gtctagtttt
      181 ttgctaaaga aagtggggag tcttattgga aaaaggatat tgagtgaatt atgggggata
      241 atatttccta gtggtagtac aaatctaatg caagatattt taagggagac agaacaattc
      301 ctaaatcaaa gacttaatac agataccctt gctcgtgtaa atgcagaatt gatagggctc
      361 caagcgaata taagggagtt taatcaacaa gtagataatt ttttaaaccc tactcaaaac
      421 cctgttcctt tatcaataac ttcttcggtt aatacaatgc agcaattatt tctaaataga
      481 ttaccccagt tccagataca aggataccag ttgttattat tacctttatt tgcacaggca
      541 gccaatatgc atctttcttt tattagagat gttattctta atgcagatga atggggtatt
      601 tcagcagcaa cattacgtac gtatcgagat tacctgagaa attatacaag agattattct
      661 aattattgta taaatacgta tcaaactgcg tttagagggt taaacacccg tttacacgat
      721 atgttagaat ttagaacata tatgttttta aatgtatttg aatatgtatc catttggtca
      781 ttgtttaaat atcagagtct tatggtatct tctggcgcta atttatatgc tagcggtagt
      841 ggaccacagc agacacaatc atttacagca caaaactggc catttttata ttctcttttc
      901 caagttaatt cgaattatat attatctggt attagtggta ctaggctttc tattaccttc
      961 cctaatattg gtggtttacc gggtagtact acaactcatt cattgaatag tgccagggtt
     1021 aattatagcg gaggagtttc atctggtctc ataggggcga ctaatctcaa tcacaacttt
     1081 aattgcagca cggtcctccc tcctttatca acaccatttg ttagaagttg gctggattca
     1141 ggtacagatc gagagggcgt tgctacctct acgaattggc agacagaatc ctttcaaaca
     1201 actttaagtt taaggtgtgg tgctttttca gcccgtggaa attcaaacta tttcccagat
     1261 tattttatcc gtaatatttc tggggttcct ttagttatta gaaacgaaga tctaacaaga
     1321 ccgttacact ataaccaaat aagaaatata gaaagtcctt cgggaacacc tggtggagca
     1381 cgggcctatt tggtatctgt gcataacaga aaaaataata tctatgccgc taatgaaaat
     1441 ggtactatga tccatttggc gccagaagat tatacaggat ttactatatc gccaatacat
     1501 gccactcaag tgaataatca aactcgaaca tttatttctg aaaaatttgg aaatcaaggt
     1561 gattccttaa gatttgaaca aagcaacacg acagctcgtt atacgcttag agggaatgga
     1621 aatagttaca atctttattt aagagtatct tcaataggaa attcaactat tcgagttact
     1681 ataaacggta gagtttatac tgtttcaaat gttaatacca ctacaaataa cgatggagtt
     1741 aatgataatg gagctcgttt ttcagatatt aatatcggta atatagtagc aagtgataat
     1801 actaatgtaa cgctagatat aaatgtgaca ttaaactccg gtactccatt tgatctcatg
     1861 aatattatgt ttgtgccaac taatcttcca ccactttatt aa
//
LOCUS       02982                   2160 bp    dna     linear   UNK 
ACCESSION   02982
FEATURES             Location/Qualifiers
     CDS             1..2160
                     /ETX_MTX2="NO"
                     /Endotoxin_C="YES"
                     /Endotoxin_M="YES"
                     /Endotoxin_N="YES"
                     /Endotoxin_mid="NO"
                     /Rank="Rank4"
                     /Toxin_10="NO"
                     /blast_detail="Query_desc:Pesticidal crystal protein
                     Cry1Ia	Query_Length:719	Query_Start-End:1-719
                     Hit_id:Cry1Ia40	Hit_desc:QBO24620.1	Hit_length:719
                     Hit_Start-End:1-719	Aln_length:719	Percent_identity:100
                     E-value:0.0"
                     /blast_prediction="YES"
                     /codon_start=1
                     /hmm_detail="Hit_desc:Pesticidal crystal protein Cry1Ia
                     Hmm_name:cry.hmm	Hmm_len:1183	E-value:2e-208"
                     /hmm_prediction="YES"
                     /locus_tag="02982"
                     /product="Possible Bt toxin protein"
                     /protein_id="02982"
                     /protein_len="719"
                     /svm_prediction="YES"
                     /transl_table=11
                     /translation="MKLKNQDKHQSFSSNAKVDKISTDSLKNETDIELQNINHEDCLK
                     MSEYENVEPFVSASTIQTGIGIAGKILGTLGVPFAGQVASLYSFILGELWPKGKNQWE
                     IFMEHVEEIINQKISTYARNKALTDLKGLGDALAVYHDSLESWVGNRNNTRARSVVKS
                     QYIALELMFVQKLPSFAVSGEEVPLLPIYAQAANLHLLLLRDASIFGKEWGLSSSEIS
                     TFYNRQVERAGDYSDHCVKWYSTGLNNLRGTNAESWVRYNQFRRDMTLMVLDLVALFP
                     SYDTQMYPIKTTAQLTREVYTDAIGTVHPHPSFTSTTWYNNNAPSFSAIEAAVVRNPH
                     LLDFLEQVTIYSLLSRWSNTQYMNMWGGHKLEFRTIGGTLNISTQGSTNTSINPVTLP
                     FTSRDVYRTESLAGLNLFLTQPVNGVPRVDFHWKFVTHPIASDNFYYPGYAGIGTQLQ
                     DSENELPPEATGQPNYESYSHRLSHIGLISASHVKALVYSWTHRSADRTNTIEPNSIT
                     QIPLVKAFNLSSGAAVVRGPGFTGGDILRRTNTGTFGDIRVNINPPFAQRYRVRIRYA
                     STTDLQFHTSINGKAINQGNFSATMNRGEDLDYKTFRTVGFTTPFSFLDVQSTFTIGA
                     WNFSSGNEVYIDRIEFVPVEVTYEAEYDFEKAQEKVTALFTSTNPRGLKTDVKDYHID
                     QVSNLVESLSDEFYLDEKRELFEIVKYAKQLHIERNM"
ORIGIN      
        1 atgaaactaa agaatcaaga taagcatcaa agtttttcta gcaatgcgaa agtagataaa
       61 atctctacgg attcactaaa aaatgaaaca gatatagaat tacaaaacat taatcatgaa
      121 gattgtttga aaatgtctga gtatgaaaat gtagagccgt ttgttagtgc atcaacaatt
      181 caaacaggta ttggtattgc gggtaaaata cttggtaccc taggcgttcc ttttgcagga
      241 caagtagcta gtctttatag ttttatctta ggtgagctat ggcctaaggg gaaaaatcaa
      301 tgggaaatct ttatggaaca tgtagaagag attattaatc aaaaaatatc aacttatgca
      361 agaaataaag cacttacaga cttgaaagga ttaggagatg ccttagctgt ctaccatgat
      421 tcgcttgaaa gttgggttgg aaatcgtaat aacacaaggg ctaggagtgt tgtcaagagc
      481 caatatatcg cattagaatt gatgttcgtt cagaaactac cttcttttgc agtgtctgga
      541 gaggaggtac cattattacc gatatatgcc caagctgcaa atttacattt gttgctatta
      601 agagatgcat ctatttttgg aaaagagtgg ggattatcat cttcagaaat ttcaacattt
      661 tataaccgtc aagtcgaacg agcaggagat tattccgacc attgtgtgaa atggtatagc
      721 acaggtctaa ataacttgag gggtacaaat gccgaaagtt gggtacgata taatcaattc
      781 cgtagagaca tgactttaat ggtactagat ttagtggcac tatttccaag ctatgataca
      841 caaatgtatc caattaaaac tacagcccaa cttacaagag aagtatatac agacgcaatt
      901 gggacagtac atccgcatcc aagttttaca agtacgactt ggtataataa taatgcacct
      961 tcgttctctg ccatagaggc tgctgttgtt cgaaacccgc atctactcga ttttctagaa
     1021 caagttacaa tttacagctt attaagtcga tggagtaaca ctcagtatat gaatatgtgg
     1081 ggaggacata aactagaatt ccgaacaata ggaggaacgt taaatatctc aacacaagga
     1141 tctactaata cttctattaa tcctgtaaca ttaccgttca cttctcgaga cgtctatagg
     1201 actgaatcat tggcagggct gaatctattt ttaactcaac ctgttaatgg agtacctagg
     1261 gttgattttc attggaaatt cgtcacacat ccgatcgcat ctgataattt ctattatcca
     1321 gggtatgctg gaattgggac gcaattacag gattcagaaa atgaattacc acctgaagca
     1381 acaggacagc caaattatga atcttatagt catagattat ctcatatagg actcatttca
     1441 gcatcacatg tgaaagcatt ggtatattct tggacgcatc gtagtgcaga tcgtacaaat
     1501 acaattgagc caaatagcat tacacaaata ccattagtaa aagctttcaa tctgtcttca
     1561 ggtgccgctg tagtgagagg accaggattt acaggtgggg atatccttcg aagaacgaat
     1621 actggtacat ttggggatat acgagtaaat attaatccac catttgcaca aagatatcgc
     1681 gtgaggattc gctatgcttc taccacagat ttacaattcc atacgtcaat taacggtaaa
     1741 gctattaatc aaggtaattt ttcagcaact atgaatagag gagaggactt agactataaa
     1801 acctttagaa ctgtaggctt taccactcca tttagctttt tagatgtaca aagtacattc
     1861 acaataggtg cttggaactt ctcttcaggt aacgaagttt atatagatag aattgaattt
     1921 gttccggtag aagtaacata tgaggcagaa tatgattttg aaaaagcgca agagaaggtt
     1981 actgcactgt ttacatctac gaatccaaga ggattaaaaa cagatgtaaa ggattatcat
     2041 attgaccagg tatcaaattt agtagagtct ctatcagatg aattctatct tgatgaaaag
     2101 agagaattat tcgagatagt taaatacgcg aagcaactcc atattgagcg taacatgtag
//
LOCUS       02983                   3534 bp    dna     linear   UNK 
ACCESSION   02983
FEATURES             Location/Qualifiers
     CDS             1..3534
                     /ETX_MTX2="NO"
                     /Endotoxin_C="YES"
                     /Endotoxin_M="YES"
                     /Endotoxin_N="YES"
                     /Endotoxin_mid="NO"
                     /Rank="Rank4"
                     /Toxin_10="NO"
                     /blast_detail="Query_desc:Pesticidal crystal protein
                     Cry1Ac	Query_Length:1177	Query_Start-End:1-1177
                     Hit_id:Cry1Ac15	Hit_desc:AAN07788	Hit_length:1177
                     Hit_Start-End:1-1177	Aln_length:1177	Percent_identity:100
                     E-value:0.0"
                     /blast_prediction="YES"
                     /codon_start=1
                     /hmm_detail="Hit_desc:Pesticidal crystal protein Cry1Ac
                     Hmm_name:cry.hmm	Hmm_len:1183	E-value:0"
                     /hmm_prediction="YES"
                     /locus_tag="02983"
                     /product="Possible Bt toxin protein"
                     /protein_id="02983"
                     /protein_len="1177"
                     /svm_prediction="YES"
                     /transl_table=11
                     /translation="MDNNPNINECIPYNCLSNPEVEVLGGERIETGYTPIDISLSLTQ
                     FLLSEFVPGAGFVLGLVDIIWGIFGPSQWDAFLVQIEQLINQRIEEFARNQAISRLEG
                     LSNLYQIYAESFREWEADPTNPALREEMRIQFNDMNSALTTAIPLFAVQNYQVPLLSV
                     YVQAANLHLSVLRDVSVFGQRWGFDAATINSRYNDLTRLIGNYTDYAVRWYNTGLERV
                     WGPDSRDWVRYNQFRRELTLTVLDIVALFPNYDSRRYPIRTVSQLTREIYTNPVLENF
                     DGSFRGSAQGIERSIRSPHLMDILNSITIYTDAHRGYYYWSGHQIMASPVGFSGPEFT
                     FPLYGTMGNAAPQQRIVAQLGQGVYRTLSSTFYRRPFNIGINNQQLSVLDGTEFAYGT
                     SSNLPSAVYRKSGTVDSLDEIPPQNNNVPPRQGFSHRLSHVSMFRSGSSSSVSIIRAP
                     MFSWIHRSAEFNNIIASDSITQIPAVKGNFLFNGSVISGPGFTGGDLVRLNSSGNNIQ
                     NRGYIEVPIHFPSTSTRYRVRVRYASVTPIHLNVNWGNSSIFSNTVPATATSLDNLQS
                     SDFGYFESANAFTSSLGNIVGVRNFSGTAGVIIDRFEFIPVTATLEAEYNLERAQKAV
                     NALFTSTNQLGLKTNVTDYHIDQVSNLVTYLSDEFCLDEKRELSEKVKHAKRLSDERN
                     LLQDSNFKDINRQPERGWGGSTGITIQGGDDVFKENYVTLSGTFDECYPTYLYQKIDE
                     SKLKAFTRYQLRGYIEDSQDLEIYLIRYNAKHETVNVPGTGSLWPLSAQSPIGKCGEP
                     NRCAPHLEWNPDLDCSCRDGEKCAHHSHHFSLDIDVGCTDLNEDLGVWVIFKIKTQDG
                     HARLGNLEFLEEKPLVGEALARVKRAEKKWRDKREKLEWETNIVYKEAKESVDALFVN
                     SQYDQLQADTNIAMIHAADKRVHSIREAYLPELSVIPGVNAAIFEELEGRIFTAFSLY
                     DARNVIKNGDFNNGLSCWNVKGHVDVEEQNNQRSVLVVPEWEAEVSQEVRVCPGRGYI
                     LRVTAYKEGYGEGCVTIHEIENNTDELKFSNCVEEEIYPNNTVTCNDYTVNQEEYGGA
                     YTSRNRGYNEAPSVPADYASVYEEKSYTDGRRENPCEFNRGYRDYTPLPVGYVTKELE
                     YFPETDKVWIEIGETEGTFIVDSVELLLMEE"
ORIGIN      
        1 atggataaca atccgaacat caatgaatgc attccttata attgtttaag taaccctgaa
       61 gtagaagtat taggtggaga aagaatagaa actggttaca ccccaatcga tatttccttg
      121 tcgctaacgc aatttctttt gagtgaattt gttcccggtg ctggatttgt gttaggacta
      181 gttgatataa tatggggaat ttttggtccc tctcaatggg acgcatttct tgtacaaatt
      241 gaacagttaa ttaaccaaag aatagaagaa ttcgctagga accaagccat ttctagatta
      301 gaaggactaa gcaatcttta tcaaatttac gcagaatctt ttagagagtg ggaagcagat
      361 cctactaatc cagcattaag agaagagatg cgtattcaat tcaatgacat gaacagtgcc
      421 cttacaaccg ctattcctct ttttgcagtt caaaattatc aagttcctct tttatcagta
      481 tatgttcaag ctgcaaattt acatttatca gttttgagag atgtttcagt gtttggacaa
      541 aggtggggat ttgatgccgc gactatcaat agtcgttata atgatttaac taggcttatt
      601 ggcaactata cagattatgc tgtacgctgg tacaatacgg gattagaacg tgtatgggga
      661 ccggattcta gagattgggt aaggtataat caatttagaa gagaattaac actaactgta
      721 ttagatatcg ttgctctgtt cccgaattat gatagtagaa gatatccaat tcgaacagtt
      781 tcccaattaa caagagaaat ttatacaaac ccagtattag aaaattttga tggtagtttt
      841 cgaggctcgg ctcagggcat agaaagaagt attaggagtc cacatttgat ggatatactt
      901 aacagtataa ccatctatac ggatgctcat aggggttatt attattggtc agggcatcaa
      961 ataatggctt ctcctgtcgg tttttcgggg ccagaattca cgtttccgct atatggaacc
     1021 atgggaaatg cagctccaca acaacgtatt gttgctcaac taggtcaggg cgtgtataga
     1081 acattatcct ctacttttta tagaagacct tttaatatag ggataaataa tcaacaacta
     1141 tctgttcttg acgggacaga atttgcttat ggaacctcct caaatttgcc atccgctgta
     1201 tacagaaaaa gcggaacggt agattcgctg gatgaaatac caccacagaa taacaacgtg
     1261 ccacctaggc aaggatttag tcatcgatta agccatgttt caatgtttcg ttcaggctct
     1321 agtagtagtg taagtataat aagagctcct atgttctctt ggatacatcg tagtgctgaa
     1381 tttaataata taattgcatc ggatagtatt actcaaatcc ctgcagtgaa gggaaacttt
     1441 ctttttaatg gttctgtaat ttcaggacca ggatttactg gtggggactt agttagatta
     1501 aatagtagtg gaaataacat tcagaataga gggtatattg aagttccaat tcacttccca
     1561 tcgacatcta ccagatatcg agttcgtgta cggtatgctt ctgtaacccc gattcacctc
     1621 aacgttaatt ggggtaattc atccattttt tccaatacag taccagctac agctacgtca
     1681 ttagataatc tacaatcaag tgattttggt tattttgaaa gtgccaatgc ttttacatct
     1741 tcattaggta atatagtagg tgttagaaat tttagtggga ctgcaggagt gataatagac
     1801 agatttgaat ttattccagt tactgcaaca ctcgaggctg aatataatct ggaaagagcg
     1861 cagaaggcgg tgaatgcgct gtttacgtct acaaaccaac tagggctaaa aacaaatgta
     1921 acggattatc atattgatca agtgtccaat ttagttacgt atttatcgga tgaattttgt
     1981 ctggatgaaa agcgagaatt gtccgagaaa gtcaaacatg cgaagcgact cagtgatgaa
     2041 cgcaatttac tccaagattc aaatttcaaa gacattaata ggcaaccaga acgtgggtgg
     2101 ggcggaagta cagggattac catccaagga ggggatgacg tatttaaaga aaattacgtc
     2161 acactatcag gtacctttga tgagtgctat ccaacatatt tgtatcaaaa aatcgatgaa
     2221 tcaaaattaa aagcctttac ccgttatcaa ttaagagggt atatcgaaga tagtcaagac
     2281 ttagaaatct atttaattcg ctacaatgca aaacatgaaa cagtaaatgt gccaggtacg
     2341 ggttccttat ggccgctttc agcccaaagt ccaatcggaa agtgtggaga gccgaatcga
     2401 tgcgcgccac accttgaatg gaatcctgac ttagattgtt cgtgtaggga tggagaaaag
     2461 tgtgcccatc attcgcatca tttctcctta gacattgatg taggatgtac agacttaaat
     2521 gaggacctag gtgtatgggt gatctttaag attaagacgc aagatgggca cgcaagacta
     2581 gggaatctag agtttctcga agagaaacca ttagtaggag aagcgctagc tcgtgtgaaa
     2641 agagcggaga aaaaatggag agacaaacgt gaaaaattgg aatgggaaac aaatatcgtt
     2701 tataaagagg caaaagaatc tgtagatgct ttatttgtaa actctcaata tgatcaatta
     2761 caagcggata cgaatattgc catgattcat gcggcagata aacgtgttca tagcattcga
     2821 gaagcttatc tgcctgagct gtctgtgatt ccgggtgtca atgcggctat ttttgaagaa
     2881 ttagaagggc gtattttcac tgcattctcc ctatatgatg cgagaaatgt cattaaaaat
     2941 ggtgatttta ataatggctt atcctgctgg aacgtgaaag ggcatgtaga tgtagaagaa
     3001 caaaacaacc aacgttcggt ccttgttgtt ccggaatggg aagcagaagt gtcacaagaa
     3061 gttcgtgtct gtccgggtcg tggctatatc cttcgtgtca cagcgtacaa ggagggatat
     3121 ggagaaggtt gcgtaaccat tcatgagatc gagaacaata cagacgaact gaagtttagc
     3181 aactgcgtag aagaggaaat ctatccaaat aacacggtaa cgtgtaatga ttatactgta
     3241 aatcaagaag aatacggagg tgcgtacact tctcgtaatc gaggatataa cgaagctcct
     3301 tccgtaccag ctgattatgc gtcagtctat gaagaaaaat cgtatacaga tggacgaaga
     3361 gagaatcctt gtgaatttaa cagagggtat agggattaca cgccactacc agttggttat
     3421 gtgacaaaag aattagaata cttcccagaa accgataagg tatggattga gattggagaa
     3481 acggaaggaa catttatcgt ggacagcgtg gaattactcc ttatggagga atag
//
LOCUS       04377                   3534 bp    dna     linear   UNK 
ACCESSION   04377
FEATURES             Location/Qualifiers
     CDS             1..3534
                     /ETX_MTX2="NO"
                     /Endotoxin_C="YES"
                     /Endotoxin_M="YES"
                     /Endotoxin_N="YES"
                     /Endotoxin_mid="NO"
                     /Rank="Rank4"
                     /Toxin_10="NO"
                     /blast_detail="Query_desc:Pesticidal crystal protein
                     Cry1Ac	Query_Length:1177	Query_Start-End:1-1177
                     Hit_id:Cry1Ac15	Hit_desc:AAN07788	Hit_length:1177
                     Hit_Start-End:1-1177	Aln_length:1177	Percent_identity:100
                     E-value:0.0"
                     /blast_prediction="YES"
                     /codon_start=1
                     /hmm_detail="Hit_desc:Pesticidal crystal protein Cry1Ac
                     Hmm_name:cry.hmm	Hmm_len:1183	E-value:0"
                     /hmm_prediction="YES"
                     /locus_tag="04377"
                     /product="Possible Bt toxin protein"
                     /protein_id="04377"
                     /protein_len="1177"
                     /svm_prediction="YES"
                     /transl_table=11
                     /translation="MDNNPNINECIPYNCLSNPEVEVLGGERIETGYTPIDISLSLTQ
                     FLLSEFVPGAGFVLGLVDIIWGIFGPSQWDAFLVQIEQLINQRIEEFARNQAISRLEG
                     LSNLYQIYAESFREWEADPTNPALREEMRIQFNDMNSALTTAIPLFAVQNYQVPLLSV
                     YVQAANLHLSVLRDVSVFGQRWGFDAATINSRYNDLTRLIGNYTDYAVRWYNTGLERV
                     WGPDSRDWVRYNQFRRELTLTVLDIVALFPNYDSRRYPIRTVSQLTREIYTNPVLENF
                     DGSFRGSAQGIERSIRSPHLMDILNSITIYTDAHRGYYYWSGHQIMASPVGFSGPEFT
                     FPLYGTMGNAAPQQRIVAQLGQGVYRTLSSTFYRRPFNIGINNQQLSVLDGTEFAYGT
                     SSNLPSAVYRKSGTVDSLDEIPPQNNNVPPRQGFSHRLSHVSMFRSGSSSSVSIIRAP
                     MFSWIHRSAEFNNIIASDSITQIPAVKGNFLFNGSVISGPGFTGGDLVRLNSSGNNIQ
                     NRGYIEVPIHFPSTSTRYRVRVRYASVTPIHLNVNWGNSSIFSNTVPATATSLDNLQS
                     SDFGYFESANAFTSSLGNIVGVRNFSGTAGVIIDRFEFIPVTATLEAEYNLERAQKAV
                     NALFTSTNQLGLKTNVTDYHIDQVSNLVTYLSDEFCLDEKRELSEKVKHAKRLSDERN
                     LLQDSNFKDINRQPERGWGGSTGITIQGGDDVFKENYVTLSGTFDECYPTYLYQKIDE
                     SKLKAFTRYQLRGYIEDSQDLEIYLIRYNAKHETVNVPGTGSLWPLSAQSPIGKCGEP
                     NRCAPHLEWNPDLDCSCRDGEKCAHHSHHFSLDIDVGCTDLNEDLGVWVIFKIKTQDG
                     HARLGNLEFLEEKPLVGEALARVKRAEKKWRDKREKLEWETNIVYKEAKESVDALFVN
                     SQYDQLQADTNIAMIHAADKRVHSIREAYLPELSVIPGVNAAIFEELEGRIFTAFSLY
                     DARNVIKNGDFNNGLSCWNVKGHVDVEEQNNQRSVLVVPEWEAEVSQEVRVCPGRGYI
                     LRVTAYKEGYGEGCVTIHEIENNTDELKFSNCVEEEIYPNNTVTCNDYTVNQEEYGGA
                     YTSRNRGYNEAPSVPADYASVYEEKSYTDGRRENPCEFNRGYRDYTPLPVGYVTKELE
                     YFPETDKVWIEIGETEGTFIVDSVELLLMEE"
ORIGIN      
        1 atggataaca atccgaacat caatgaatgc attccttata attgtttaag taaccctgaa
       61 gtagaagtat taggtggaga aagaatagaa actggttaca ccccaatcga tatttccttg
      121 tcgctaacgc aatttctttt gagtgaattt gttcccggtg ctggatttgt gttaggacta
      181 gttgatataa tatggggaat ttttggtccc tctcaatggg acgcatttct tgtacaaatt
      241 gaacagttaa ttaaccaaag aatagaagaa ttcgctagga accaagccat ttctagatta
      301 gaaggactaa gcaatcttta tcaaatttac gcagaatctt ttagagagtg ggaagcagat
      361 cctactaatc cagcattaag agaagagatg cgtattcaat tcaatgacat gaacagtgcc
      421 cttacaaccg ctattcctct ttttgcagtt caaaattatc aagttcctct tttatcagta
      481 tatgttcaag ctgcaaattt acatttatca gttttgagag atgtttcagt gtttggacaa
      541 aggtggggat ttgatgccgc gactatcaat agtcgttata atgatttaac taggcttatt
      601 ggcaactata cagattatgc tgtacgctgg tacaatacgg gattagaacg tgtatgggga
      661 ccggattcta gagattgggt aaggtataat caatttagaa gagaattaac actaactgta
      721 ttagatatcg ttgctctgtt cccgaattat gatagtagaa gatatccaat tcgaacagtt
      781 tcccaattaa caagagaaat ttatacaaac ccagtattag aaaattttga tggtagtttt
      841 cgaggctcgg ctcagggcat agaaagaagt attaggagtc cacatttgat ggatatactt
      901 aacagtataa ccatctatac ggatgctcat aggggttatt attattggtc agggcatcaa
      961 ataatggctt ctcctgtcgg tttttcgggg ccagaattca cgtttccgct atatggaacc
     1021 atgggaaatg cagctccaca acaacgtatt gttgctcaac taggtcaggg cgtgtataga
     1081 acattatcct ctacttttta tagaagacct tttaatatag ggataaataa tcaacaacta
     1141 tctgttcttg acgggacaga atttgcttat ggaacctcct caaatttgcc atccgctgta
     1201 tacagaaaaa gcggaacggt agattcgctg gatgaaatac caccacagaa taacaacgtg
     1261 ccacctaggc aaggatttag tcatcgatta agccatgttt caatgtttcg ttcaggctct
     1321 agtagtagtg taagtataat aagagctcct atgttctctt ggatacatcg tagtgctgaa
     1381 tttaataata taattgcatc ggatagtatt actcaaatcc ctgcagtgaa gggaaacttt
     1441 ctttttaatg gttctgtaat ttcaggacca ggatttactg gtggggactt agttagatta
     1501 aatagtagtg gaaataacat tcagaataga gggtatattg aagttccaat tcacttccca
     1561 tcgacatcta ccagatatcg agttcgtgta cggtatgctt ctgtaacccc gattcacctc
     1621 aacgttaatt ggggtaattc atccattttt tccaatacag taccagctac agctacgtca
     1681 ttagataatc tacaatcaag tgattttggt tattttgaaa gtgccaatgc ttttacatct
     1741 tcattaggta atatagtagg tgttagaaat tttagtggga ctgcaggagt gataatagac
     1801 agatttgaat ttattccagt tactgcaaca ctcgaggctg aatataatct ggaaagagcg
     1861 cagaaggcgg tgaatgcgct gtttacgtct acaaaccaac tagggctaaa aacaaatgta
     1921 acggattatc atattgatca agtgtccaat ttagttacgt atttatcgga tgaattttgt
     1981 ctggatgaaa agcgagaatt gtccgagaaa gtcaaacatg cgaagcgact cagtgatgaa
     2041 cgcaatttac tccaagattc aaatttcaaa gacattaata ggcaaccaga acgtgggtgg
     2101 ggcggaagta cagggattac catccaagga ggggatgacg tatttaaaga aaattacgtc
     2161 acactatcag gtacctttga tgagtgctat ccaacatatt tgtatcaaaa aatcgatgaa
     2221 tcaaaattaa aagcctttac ccgttatcaa ttaagagggt atatcgaaga tagtcaagac
     2281 ttagaaatct atttaattcg ctacaatgca aaacatgaaa cagtaaatgt gccaggtacg
     2341 ggttccttat ggccgctttc agcccaaagt ccaatcggaa agtgtggaga gccgaatcga
     2401 tgcgcgccac accttgaatg gaatcctgac ttagattgtt cgtgtaggga tggagaaaag
     2461 tgtgcccatc attcgcatca tttctcctta gacattgatg taggatgtac agacttaaat
     2521 gaggacctag gtgtatgggt gatctttaag attaagacgc aagatgggca cgcaagacta
     2581 gggaatctag agtttctcga agagaaacca ttagtaggag aagcgctagc tcgtgtgaaa
     2641 agagcggaga aaaaatggag agacaaacgt gaaaaattgg aatgggaaac aaatatcgtt
     2701 tataaagagg caaaagaatc tgtagatgct ttatttgtaa actctcaata tgatcaatta
     2761 caagcggata cgaatattgc catgattcat gcggcagata aacgtgttca tagcattcga
     2821 gaagcttatc tgcctgagct gtctgtgatt ccgggtgtca atgcggctat ttttgaagaa
     2881 ttagaagggc gtattttcac tgcattctcc ctatatgatg cgagaaatgt cattaaaaat
     2941 ggtgatttta ataatggctt atcctgctgg aacgtgaaag ggcatgtaga tgtagaagaa
     3001 caaaacaacc aacgttcggt ccttgttgtt ccggaatggg aagcagaagt gtcacaagaa
     3061 gttcgtgtct gtccgggtcg tggctatatc cttcgtgtca cagcgtacaa ggagggatat
     3121 ggagaaggtt gcgtaaccat tcatgagatc gagaacaata cagacgaact gaagtttagc
     3181 aactgcgtag aagaggaaat ctatccaaat aacacggtaa cgtgtaatga ttatactgta
     3241 aatcaagaag aatacggagg tgcgtacact tctcgtaatc gaggatataa cgaagctcct
     3301 tccgtaccag ctgattatgc gtcagtctat gaagaaaaat cgtatacaga tggacgaaga
     3361 gagaatcctt gtgaatttaa cagagggtat agggattaca cgccactacc agttggttat
     3421 gtgacaaaag aattagaata cttcccagaa accgataagg tatggattga gattggagaa
     3481 acggaaggaa catttatcgt ggacagcgtg gaattactcc ttatggagga atag
//
LOCUS       04998                   3534 bp    dna     linear   UNK 
ACCESSION   04998
FEATURES             Location/Qualifiers
     CDS             1..3534
                     /ETX_MTX2="NO"
                     /Endotoxin_C="YES"
                     /Endotoxin_M="YES"
                     /Endotoxin_N="YES"
                     /Endotoxin_mid="NO"
                     /Rank="Rank4"
                     /Toxin_10="NO"
                     /blast_detail="Query_desc:Pesticidal crystal protein
                     Cry1Ac	Query_Length:1177	Query_Start-End:1-1177
                     Hit_id:Cry1Ac15	Hit_desc:AAN07788	Hit_length:1177
                     Hit_Start-End:1-1177	Aln_length:1177	Percent_identity:100
                     E-value:0.0"
                     /blast_prediction="YES"
                     /codon_start=1
                     /hmm_detail="Hit_desc:Pesticidal crystal protein Cry1Ac
                     Hmm_name:cry.hmm	Hmm_len:1183	E-value:0"
                     /hmm_prediction="YES"
                     /locus_tag="04998"
                     /product="Possible Bt toxin protein"
                     /protein_id="04998"
                     /protein_len="1177"
                     /svm_prediction="YES"
                     /transl_table=11
                     /translation="MDNNPNINECIPYNCLSNPEVEVLGGERIETGYTPIDISLSLTQ
                     FLLSEFVPGAGFVLGLVDIIWGIFGPSQWDAFLVQIEQLINQRIEEFARNQAISRLEG
                     LSNLYQIYAESFREWEADPTNPALREEMRIQFNDMNSALTTAIPLFAVQNYQVPLLSV
                     YVQAANLHLSVLRDVSVFGQRWGFDAATINSRYNDLTRLIGNYTDYAVRWYNTGLERV
                     WGPDSRDWVRYNQFRRELTLTVLDIVALFPNYDSRRYPIRTVSQLTREIYTNPVLENF
                     DGSFRGSAQGIERSIRSPHLMDILNSITIYTDAHRGYYYWSGHQIMASPVGFSGPEFT
                     FPLYGTMGNAAPQQRIVAQLGQGVYRTLSSTFYRRPFNIGINNQQLSVLDGTEFAYGT
                     SSNLPSAVYRKSGTVDSLDEIPPQNNNVPPRQGFSHRLSHVSMFRSGSSSSVSIIRAP
                     MFSWIHRSAEFNNIIASDSITQIPAVKGNFLFNGSVISGPGFTGGDLVRLNSSGNNIQ
                     NRGYIEVPIHFPSTSTRYRVRVRYASVTPIHLNVNWGNSSIFSNTVPATATSLDNLQS
                     SDFGYFESANAFTSSLGNIVGVRNFSGTAGVIIDRFEFIPVTATLEAEYNLERAQKAV
                     NALFTSTNQLGLKTNVTDYHIDQVSNLVTYLSDEFCLDEKRELSEKVKHAKRLSDERN
                     LLQDSNFKDINRQPERGWGGSTGITIQGGDDVFKENYVTLSGTFDECYPTYLYQKIDE
                     SKLKAFTRYQLRGYIEDSQDLEIYLIRYNAKHETVNVPGTGSLWPLSAQSPIGKCGEP
                     NRCAPHLEWNPDLDCSCRDGEKCAHHSHHFSLDIDVGCTDLNEDLGVWVIFKIKTQDG
                     HARLGNLEFLEEKPLVGEALARVKRAEKKWRDKREKLEWETNIVYKEAKESVDALFVN
                     SQYDQLQADTNIAMIHAADKRVHSIREAYLPELSVIPGVNAAIFEELEGRIFTAFSLY
                     DARNVIKNGDFNNGLSCWNVKGHVDVEEQNNQRSVLVVPEWEAEVSQEVRVCPGRGYI
                     LRVTAYKEGYGEGCVTIHEIENNTDELKFSNCVEEEIYPNNTVTCNDYTVNQEEYGGA
                     YTSRNRGYNEAPSVPADYASVYEEKSYTDGRRENPCEFNRGYRDYTPLPVGYVTKELE
                     YFPETDKVWIEIGETEGTFIVDSVELLLMEE"
ORIGIN      
        1 atggataaca atccgaacat caatgaatgc attccttata attgtttaag taaccctgaa
       61 gtagaagtat taggtggaga aagaatagaa actggttaca ccccaatcga tatttccttg
      121 tcgctaacgc aatttctttt gagtgaattt gttcccggtg ctggatttgt gttaggacta
      181 gttgatataa tatggggaat ttttggtccc tctcaatggg acgcatttct tgtacaaatt
      241 gaacagttaa ttaaccaaag aatagaagaa ttcgctagga accaagccat ttctagatta
      301 gaaggactaa gcaatcttta tcaaatttac gcagaatctt ttagagagtg ggaagcagat
      361 cctactaatc cagcattaag agaagagatg cgtattcaat tcaatgacat gaacagtgcc
      421 cttacaaccg ctattcctct ttttgcagtt caaaattatc aagttcctct tttatcagta
      481 tatgttcaag ctgcaaattt acatttatca gttttgagag atgtttcagt gtttggacaa
      541 aggtggggat ttgatgccgc gactatcaat agtcgttata atgatttaac taggcttatt
      601 ggcaactata cagattatgc tgtacgctgg tacaatacgg gattagaacg tgtatgggga
      661 ccggattcta gagattgggt aaggtataat caatttagaa gagaattaac actaactgta
      721 ttagatatcg ttgctctgtt cccgaattat gatagtagaa gatatccaat tcgaacagtt
      781 tcccaattaa caagagaaat ttatacaaac ccagtattag aaaattttga tggtagtttt
      841 cgaggctcgg ctcagggcat agaaagaagt attaggagtc cacatttgat ggatatactt
      901 aacagtataa ccatctatac ggatgctcat aggggttatt attattggtc agggcatcaa
      961 ataatggctt ctcctgtcgg tttttcgggg ccagaattca cgtttccgct atatggaacc
     1021 atgggaaatg cagctccaca acaacgtatt gttgctcaac taggtcaggg cgtgtataga
     1081 acattatcct ctacttttta tagaagacct tttaatatag ggataaataa tcaacaacta
     1141 tctgttcttg acgggacaga atttgcttat ggaacctcct caaatttgcc atccgctgta
     1201 tacagaaaaa gcggaacggt agattcgctg gatgaaatac caccacagaa taacaacgtg
     1261 ccacctaggc aaggatttag tcatcgatta agccatgttt caatgtttcg ttcaggctct
     1321 agtagtagtg taagtataat aagagctcct atgttctctt ggatacatcg tagtgctgaa
     1381 tttaataata taattgcatc ggatagtatt actcaaatcc ctgcagtgaa gggaaacttt
     1441 ctttttaatg gttctgtaat ttcaggacca ggatttactg gtggggactt agttagatta
     1501 aatagtagtg gaaataacat tcagaataga gggtatattg aagttccaat tcacttccca
     1561 tcgacatcta ccagatatcg agttcgtgta cggtatgctt ctgtaacccc gattcacctc
     1621 aacgttaatt ggggtaattc atccattttt tccaatacag taccagctac agctacgtca
     1681 ttagataatc tacaatcaag tgattttggt tattttgaaa gtgccaatgc ttttacatct
     1741 tcattaggta atatagtagg tgttagaaat tttagtggga ctgcaggagt gataatagac
     1801 agatttgaat ttattccagt tactgcaaca ctcgaggctg aatataatct ggaaagagcg
     1861 cagaaggcgg tgaatgcgct gtttacgtct acaaaccaac tagggctaaa aacaaatgta
     1921 acggattatc atattgatca agtgtccaat ttagttacgt atttatcgga tgaattttgt
     1981 ctggatgaaa agcgagaatt gtccgagaaa gtcaaacatg cgaagcgact cagtgatgaa
     2041 cgcaatttac tccaagattc aaatttcaaa gacattaata ggcaaccaga acgtgggtgg
     2101 ggcggaagta cagggattac catccaagga ggggatgacg tatttaaaga aaattacgtc
     2161 acactatcag gtacctttga tgagtgctat ccaacatatt tgtatcaaaa aatcgatgaa
     2221 tcaaaattaa aagcctttac ccgttatcaa ttaagagggt atatcgaaga tagtcaagac
     2281 ttagaaatct atttaattcg ctacaatgca aaacatgaaa cagtaaatgt gccaggtacg
     2341 ggttccttat ggccgctttc agcccaaagt ccaatcggaa agtgtggaga gccgaatcga
     2401 tgcgcgccac accttgaatg gaatcctgac ttagattgtt cgtgtaggga tggagaaaag
     2461 tgtgcccatc attcgcatca tttctcctta gacattgatg taggatgtac agacttaaat
     2521 gaggacctag gtgtatgggt gatctttaag attaagacgc aagatgggca cgcaagacta
     2581 gggaatctag agtttctcga agagaaacca ttagtaggag aagcgctagc tcgtgtgaaa
     2641 agagcggaga aaaaatggag agacaaacgt gaaaaattgg aatgggaaac aaatatcgtt
     2701 tataaagagg caaaagaatc tgtagatgct ttatttgtaa actctcaata tgatcaatta
     2761 caagcggata cgaatattgc catgattcat gcggcagata aacgtgttca tagcattcga
     2821 gaagcttatc tgcctgagct gtctgtgatt ccgggtgtca atgcggctat ttttgaagaa
     2881 ttagaagggc gtattttcac tgcattctcc ctatatgatg cgagaaatgt cattaaaaat
     2941 ggtgatttta ataatggctt atcctgctgg aacgtgaaag ggcatgtaga tgtagaagaa
     3001 caaaacaacc aacgttcggt ccttgttgtt ccggaatggg aagcagaagt gtcacaagaa
     3061 gttcgtgtct gtccgggtcg tggctatatc cttcgtgtca cagcgtacaa ggagggatat
     3121 ggagaaggtt gcgtaaccat tcatgagatc gagaacaata cagacgaact gaagtttagc
     3181 aactgcgtag aagaggaaat ctatccaaat aacacggtaa cgtgtaatga ttatactgta
     3241 aatcaagaag aatacggagg tgcgtacact tctcgtaatc gaggatataa cgaagctcct
     3301 tccgtaccag ctgattatgc gtcagtctat gaagaaaaat cgtatacaga tggacgaaga
     3361 gagaatcctt gtgaatttaa cagagggtat agggattaca cgccactacc agttggttat
     3421 gtgacaaaag aattagaata cttcccagaa accgataagg tatggattga gattggagaa
     3481 acggaaggaa catttatcgt ggacagcgtg gaattactcc ttatggagga atag
//
