# Supplementary material for: BtToxin_Digger: a comprehensive and high-throughput pipeline for mining toxin protein genes from Bacillus thuringiensis
Source: bioRxiv preprint, doi:10.1101/2020.05.26.114520, version 2 (2020-07-09)
Supplement: Example Results [file 114520_file04.gz › Toxins_Genome/Genome1.gbk]

LOCUS       108_00001               2944 bp    dna     linear   UNK 
ACCESSION   108_00001
FEATURES             Location/Qualifiers
     Segment         723..2942
                     /ETX_MTX2="NO"
                     /Endotoxin_C="YES"
                     /Endotoxin_M="YES"
                     /Endotoxin_N="YES"
                     /Endotoxin_mid="NO"
                     /Rank="Rank4"
                     /Segment_name="108_00001"
                     /Toxin_10="NO"
                     /blast_detail="Query_desc:+3 723-2942 len=740
                     Query_Length:740	Query_Start-End:2-740	Hit_id:Cry1Da2
                     Hit_desc:I76415	Hit_length:1165	Hit_Start-End:1-739
                     Aln_length:739	Percent_identity:100	E-value:0.0"
                     /blast_prediction="YES"
                     /hmm_detail="Hit_desc:+3 723-2942 len=740
                     Hmm_name:cry.hmm	Hmm_len:1183	E-value:1.2e-223"
                     /hmm_prediction="YES"
                     /locus_tag="108_00001"
                     /protein_desc="+3 723-2942 len=740"
                     /protein_id="108_00001"
                     /protein_len="740"
                     /svm_prediction="NO"
                     /translation="FMEINNQNQCVPYNCLSNPKEIILGEERLETGNTVADISLGLIN
                     FLYSNFVPGGGFIVGLLELIWGFIGPSQWDIFLAQIEQLISQRIEEFARNQAISRLEG
                     LSNLYKVYVRAFSDWEKDPTNPALREEMRIQFNDMNSALITAIPLFRVQNYEVALLSV
                     YVQAANLHLSILRDVSVFGERWGYDTATINNRYSDLTSLIHVYTNHCVDTYNQGLRRL
                     EGRFLSDWIVYNRFRRQLTISVLDIVAFFPNYDIRTYPIQTATQLTREVYLDLPFINE
                     NLSPAASYPTFSAAESAIIRSPHLVDFLNSFTIYTDSLARYAYWGGHLVNSFRTGTTT
                     NLIRSPLYGREGNTERPVTITASPSVPIFRTLSYITGLDNSNPVAGIEGVEFQNTISR
                     SIYRKSGPIDSFSELPPQDASVSPAIGYSHRLCHATFLERISGPRIAGTVFSWTHRSA
                     SPTNEVSPSRITQIPWVKAHTLASGASVIKGPGFTGGDILTRNSMGELGTLRVTFTGR
                     LPQSYYIRFRYASVANRSGTFRYSQPPSYGISFPKTMDAGEPLTSRSFAHTTLFTPIT
                     FSRAQEEFDLYIQSGVYIDRIEFIPVTATFEAEYDLERAQKVVNALFTSTNQLGLKTD
                     VTDYHIDQVSNLVACLSDEFCLDEKRELSEKVKHAKRLSDERNLLQDPNFRGINRQPD
                     RGWRGSTDITIQGGDDVFKENYVTLPGTFDECYPTYLYQKIDESKLKAYTRYQLRGYI
                     "
ORIGIN      
        1 taagcatccg caaggttgcg aacagacgac tgaatcgcaa tactatccac ttcttttagc
       61 caaacaagct ctttcttcat ggcaggtagt ttggcagaga atgtaccata ggtcaagcct
      121 tttcctgtct ctttgtatac ttgatcccat aaggatagga aatgattgaa tacaaagcga
      181 gaacacccaa tcgttttgtt gattagaatt gcttgtgcct gatttggata gatacgaaac
      241 ttataggctt tattcatcat tatgtaattc acctccattt cggtatatga ctattataca
      301 ccgaacatac attcgataga tagtggagta acactttctg tatatctaac aattaagatg
      361 gcttcctgcc atcccttgtt cgaattcatc tcccacctac tcactgggct gtggcccttc
      421 acgctccttg aggaaggagt cttcttggct aaaataataa atagatctgt tttaatataa
      481 gggatttgtg cccttctcgt tatattcttt tattagcccc aaaaactagt gcaactaaat
      541 atttttataa ttacactgat taaatacttt atttttggga gtaagattta tgctgaaatg
      601 taataaaatt cgttccattt tctgtatttt ctcataaaat gtttcatatg ctttaaattg
      661 tagtaaagaa aaacagtaca aacttaaaag gactttagta atttaataaa aaaaggggat
      721 agtttatgga aataaataat caaaaccaat gtgtgcctta caattgttta agtaatccta
      781 aggagataat attaggcgag gaaaggctag aaacagggaa tactgtagca gacatttcat
      841 tagggcttat taattttcta tattctaatt ttgtaccagg aggaggattt atagtaggtt
      901 tactagaatt aatatgggga tttatagggc cttcgcaatg ggatattttt ttagctcaaa
      961 ttgagcaatt gattagtcaa agaatagaag aatttgctag gaatcaggca atttcaagat
     1021 tggaggggct aagcaatctt tataaggtct atgttagagc gtttagcgac tgggagaaag
     1081 atcctactaa tcctgcttta agggaagaaa tgcgtataca atttaatgac atgaatagtg
     1141 ctctcataac ggctattcca ctttttagag ttcaaaatta tgaagttgct cttttatctg
     1201 tatatgttca agccgcaaac ttacatttat ctattttaag ggatgtttca gttttcggag
     1261 aaagatgggg atatgataca gcgactatca ataatcgcta tagtgatctg actagcctta
     1321 ttcatgttta tactaaccat tgtgtggata cgtataatca gggattaagg cgtttggaag
     1381 gtcgttttct tagcgattgg attgtatata atcgtttccg gagacaattg acaatttcag
     1441 tattagatat tgttgcgttt tttccaaatt atgatattag aacatatcca attcaaacag
     1501 ctactcagct aacgagggaa gtctatctgg atttaccttt tattaatgaa aatctttctc
     1561 ctgcagcaag ctatccaacc ttttcagctg ctgaaagtgc tataattaga agtcctcatt
     1621 tagtagactt tttaaatagc tttaccattt atacagatag tctggcacgt tatgcatatt
     1681 ggggagggca cttggtaaat tctttccgca caggaaccac tactaatttg ataagatccc
     1741 ctttatatgg aagggaagga aatacagagc gccccgtaac tattaccgca tcacctagcg
     1801 taccaatatt tagaacactt tcatatatta caggccttga caattcaaat cctgtagctg
     1861 gaatcgaggg agtggaattc caaaatacta taagtagaag tatctatcgt aaaagcggtc
     1921 caatagattc ttttagtgaa ttaccacctc aagatgccag cgtatctcct gcaattgggt
     1981 atagtcaccg tttatgccat gcaacatttt tagaacggat tagtggacca agaatagcag
     2041 gcaccgtatt ttcttggaca caccgtagtg ccagccctac taatgaagta agtccatcta
     2101 gaattacaca aattccatgg gtaaaggcgc atactcttgc atctggtgcc tccgtcatta
     2161 aaggtcctgg atttacaggt ggagatattc tgactaggaa tagtatgggc gagctgggga
     2221 ccttacgagt aaccttcaca ggaagattac cacaaagtta ttatatacgt ttccgttatg
     2281 cttcggtagc aaataggagt ggtacattta gatattcaca gccaccttcg tatggaattt
     2341 catttccaaa aactatggac gcaggtgaac cactaacatc tcgttcgttc gctcatacaa
     2401 cactcttcac tccaataacc ttttcacgag ctcaagaaga atttgatcta tacatccaat
     2461 cgggtgttta tatagatcga attgaattta taccggttac tgcaacattt gaggcagaat
     2521 atgatttaga aagagcgcaa aaggtggtga atgccctgtt tacgtctaca aaccaactag
     2581 ggctaaaaac agatgtgacg gattatcata ttgatcaggt atccaatcta gttgcgtgtt
     2641 tatcggatga attttgtctg gatgaaaaga gagaattgtc cgagaaagtt aaacatgcaa
     2701 agcgactcag tgatgagcgg aatttacttc aagatccaaa cttcagaggg atcaataggc
     2761 aaccagaccg tggctggaga ggaagtacgg atattactat ccaaggagga gatgacgtat
     2821 tcaaagagaa ttacgttacg ctaccgggta cctttgatga gtgctatcca acgtatttat
     2881 atcaaaaaat agatgagtcg aaattaaaag cctatacccg ttatcaatta agagggtata
     2941 tcga
//
LOCUS       157_00001               1815 bp    dna     linear   UNK 
ACCESSION   157_00001
FEATURES             Location/Qualifiers
     Segment         2..1813
                     /ETX_MTX2="NO"
                     /Endotoxin_C="YES"
                     /Endotoxin_M="YES"
                     /Endotoxin_N="NO"
                     /Endotoxin_mid="NO"
                     /Rank="Rank4"
                     /Segment_name="157_00001"
                     /Toxin_10="NO"
                     /blast_detail="Query_desc:+2 2-1813 len=604
                     Query_Length:604	Query_Start-End:1-604	Hit_id:Cry1Ac16
                     Hit_desc:AAU87037	Hit_length:1178	Hit_Start-End:176-779
                     Aln_length:604	Percent_identity:100	E-value:0.0"
                     /blast_prediction="YES"
                     /hmm_detail="Hit_desc:+2 2-1813 len=604	Hmm_name:cry.hmm
                     Hmm_len:1183	E-value:5.4e-187"
                     /hmm_prediction="YES"
                     /locus_tag="157_00001"
                     /protein_desc="+2 2-1813 len=604"
                     /protein_id="157_00001"
                     /protein_len="604"
                     /svm_prediction="NO"
                     /translation="SVFGQRWGFDAATINSRYNDLTRLIGNYTDYAVRWYNTGLERVW
                     GPDSRDWVRYNQFRRELTLTVLDIVALFPNYDSRRYPIRTVSQLTREIYTNPVLENFD
                     GSFRGSAQGIERSIRSPHLMDILNSITIYTDAHRGYYYWSGHQIMASPVGFSGPEFTF
                     PLYGTMGNAAPQQRIVAQLGQGVYRTLSSTLYRRPFNIGINNQQLSVLDGTEFAYGTS
                     SNLPSAVYRKSGTVDSLDEIPPQNNNVPPRQGFSHRLSHVSMFRSGFSNSSVSIIRAP
                     MFSWIHRSAEFNNIIASDSITQIPAVKGNFLFNGSVISGPGFTGGDLVRLNSSGNNIQ
                     NRGYIEVPIHFPSTSTRYRVRVRYASVTPIHLNVNWGNSSIFSNTVPATATSLDNLQS
                     SDFGYFESANAFTSSLGNIVGVRNFSGTAGVIIDRFEFIPVTATLEAEYNLERAQKAV
                     NALFTSTNQLGLKTNVTDYHIDQVSNLVTYLSDEFCLDEKRELSEKVKHAKRLSDERN
                     LLQDSNFKDINRQPERGWGGSTGITIQGGDDVFKENYVTLSGTFDECYPTYLYQKIDE
                     SKLKAFTRYQLRGYIEDSQDLEIYLIRYNAKHETVNVP"
ORIGIN      
        1 ttcagtgttt ggacaaaggt ggggatttga tgccgcgact atcaatagtc gttataatga
       61 tttaactagg cttattggca actatacaga ttatgctgta cgctggtaca atacgggatt
      121 agaacgtgta tggggaccgg attctagaga ttgggtaagg tataatcaat ttagaagaga
      181 attaacacta actgtattag atatcgttgc tctgttcccg aattatgata gtagaagata
      241 tccaattcga acagtttccc aattaacaag agaaatttat acaaacccag tattagaaaa
      301 ttttgatggt agttttcgag gctcggctca gggcatagaa agaagtatta ggagtccaca
      361 tttgatggat atacttaaca gtataaccat ctatacggat gctcataggg gttattatta
      421 ttggtcaggg catcaaataa tggcttctcc tgtagggttt tcggggccag aattcacttt
      481 tccgctatat ggaactatgg gaaatgcagc tccacaacaa cgtattgttg ctcaactagg
      541 tcagggcgtg tatagaacat tatcgtccac tttatataga agacctttta atatagggat
      601 aaataatcaa caactatctg ttcttgacgg gacagaattt gcttatggaa cctcctcaaa
      661 tttgccatcc gctgtataca gaaaaagcgg aacggtagat tcgctggatg aaataccgcc
      721 acagaataac aacgtgccac ctaggcaagg atttagtcat cgattaagcc atgtttcaat
      781 gtttcgttca ggctttagta atagtagtgt aagtataata agagctccta tgttctcttg
      841 gatacatcgt agtgctgaat ttaataatat aattgcatcg gatagtatta ctcaaatccc
      901 tgcagtgaag ggaaactttc tttttaatgg ttctgtaatt tcaggaccag gatttactgg
      961 tggggactta gttagattaa atagtagtgg aaataacatt cagaatagag ggtatattga
     1021 agttccaatt cacttcccat cgacatctac cagatatcga gttcgtgtac ggtatgcttc
     1081 tgtaaccccg attcacctca acgttaattg gggtaattca tccatttttt ccaatacagt
     1141 accagctaca gctacgtcat tagataatct acaatcaagt gattttggtt attttgaaag
     1201 tgccaatgct tttacatctt cattaggtaa tatagtaggt gttagaaatt ttagtgggac
     1261 tgcaggagtg ataatagaca gatttgaatt tattccagtt actgcaacac tcgaggctga
     1321 atataatctg gaaagagcgc agaaggcggt gaatgcgctg tttacgtcta caaaccaact
     1381 agggctaaaa acaaatgtaa cggattatca tattgatcaa gtgtccaatt tagttacgta
     1441 tttatcggat gaattttgtc tggatgaaaa gcgagaattg tccgagaaag tcaaacatgc
     1501 gaagcgactc agtgatgaac gcaatttact ccaagattca aatttcaaag acattaatag
     1561 gcaaccagaa cgtgggtggg gcggaagtac agggattacc atccaaggag gggatgacgt
     1621 atttaaagaa aattacgtca cactatcagg tacctttgat gagtgctatc caacatattt
     1681 gtatcaaaaa atcgatgaat caaaattaaa agcctttacc cgttatcaat taagagggta
     1741 tatcgaagat agtcaagact tagaaatcta tttaattcgc tacaatgcaa aacatgaaac
     1801 agtaaatgtg ccagg
//
LOCUS       161_00001               1740 bp    dna     linear   UNK 
ACCESSION   161_00001
FEATURES             Location/Qualifiers
     Segment         2..1738
                     /ETX_MTX2="NO"
                     /Endotoxin_C="YES"
                     /Endotoxin_M="YES"
                     /Endotoxin_N="NO"
                     /Endotoxin_mid="NO"
                     /Rank="Rank4"
                     /Segment_name="161_00001"
                     /Toxin_10="NO"
                     /blast_detail="Query_desc:+2 2-1738 len=579
                     Query_Length:579	Query_Start-End:1-579	Hit_id:Cry1Aa18
                     Hit_desc:AEH31438	Hit_length:1225	Hit_Start-End:175-753
                     Aln_length:579	Percent_identity:100	E-value:0.0"
                     /blast_prediction="YES"
                     /hmm_detail="Hit_desc:+2 2-1738 len=579	Hmm_name:cry.hmm
                     Hmm_len:1183	E-value:1.1e-179"
                     /hmm_prediction="YES"
                     /locus_tag="161_00001"
                     /protein_desc="+2 2-1738 len=579"
                     /protein_id="161_00001"
                     /protein_len="579"
                     /svm_prediction="NO"
                     /translation="SVFGQRWGFDAATINSRYNDLTRLIGNYTDYAVRWYNTGLERVW
                     GPDSRDWVRYNQFRRELTLTVLDIVALFSNYDSRRYPIRTVSQLTREIYTNPVLENFD
                     GSFRGMAQRIEQNIRQPHLMDILNSITIYTDVHRGFNYWSGHQITASPVGFSGPEFAF
                     PLFGNAGNAAPPVLVSLTGLGIFRTLSSPLYRRIILGSGPNNQELFVLDGTEFSFASL
                     TTNLPSTIYRQRGTVDSLDVIPPQDNSVPPRAGFSHRLSHVTMLSQAAGAVYTLRAPT
                     FSWQHRSAEFNNIIPSSQITQIPLTKSTNLGSGTSVVKGPGFTGGDILRRTSPGQIST
                     LRVNITAPLSQRYRVRIRYASTTNLQFHTSIDGRPINQGNFSATMSSGSNLQSGSFRT
                     VGFTTPFNFSNGSSVFTLSAHVFNSGNEVYIDRIEFVPAEVTFEAEYDLERAQKAVNE
                     LFTSSNQIGLKTDVTDYHIDQVSNLVECLSDEFCLDEKQELSEKVKHAKRLSDERNLL
                     QDPNFRGINRQLDRGWRGSTDITIQGGDDVFKENYVTLLGTFDECYPTYLYQKIDESK
                     LKAYTRYQLRGYI"
ORIGIN      
        1 ttcagtgttt ggacaaaggt ggggatttga tgccgcgact atcaatagtc gttataatga
       61 tttaactagg cttattggca actatacaga ttatgctgtg cgctggtaca atacgggatt
      121 agagcgtgta tggggaccgg attctagaga ttgggtaagg tataatcaat ttagaagaga
      181 gctaacactt actgtattag atatcgttgc tctattctca aattatgata gtcgaaggta
      241 tccaattcga acagtttccc aattaacaag agaaatttat acgaacccag tattagaaaa
      301 ttttgatggt agttttcgtg gaatggctca gagaatagaa cagaatatta ggcaaccaca
      361 tcttatggat atccttaata gtataaccat ttatactgat gtgcatagag gctttaatta
      421 ttggtcaggg catcaaataa cagcttctcc tgtagggttt tcaggaccag aattcgcatt
      481 ccctttattt gggaatgcgg ggaatgcagc tccacccgta cttgtctcat taactggttt
      541 ggggattttt agaacattat cttcaccttt atatagaaga attatacttg gttcaggccc
      601 aaataatcag gaactgtttg tccttgatgg aacggagttt tcttttgcct ccctaacgac
      661 caacttgcct tccactatat atagacaaag gggtacagtc gattcactag atgtaatacc
      721 gccacaggat aatagtgtac cacctcgtgc gggatttagc catcgattga gtcatgttac
      781 aatgctgagc caagcagctg gagcagttta caccttgaga gctccaacgt tttcttggca
      841 gcatcgcagt gctgaattta ataatataat tccttcatca caaattacac aaataccttt
      901 aacaaaatct actaatcttg gctctggaac ttctgtcgtt aaaggaccag gatttacagg
      961 aggagatatt cttcgaagaa cttcacctgg ccagatttca accttaagag taaatattac
     1021 tgcaccatta tcacaaagat atcgggtaag aattcgctac gcttctacta caaatttaca
     1081 attccataca tcaattgacg gaagacctat taatcagggt aatttttcag caactatgag
     1141 tagtgggagt aatttacagt ccggaagctt taggactgta ggttttacta ctccgtttaa
     1201 cttttcaaat ggatcaagtg tatttacgtt aagtgctcat gtcttcaatt caggcaatga
     1261 agtttatata gatcgaattg aatttgttcc ggcagaagta acctttgagg cagaatatga
     1321 tttagaaaga gcacaaaagg cggtgaatga gctgtttact tcttccaatc aaatcgggtt
     1381 aaaaacagat gtgacggatt atcatattga tcaagtatcc aatttagttg agtgtttatc
     1441 agatgaattt tgtctggatg aaaaacaaga attgtccgag aaagtcaaac atgcgaagcg
     1501 acttagtgat gagcggaatt tacttcaaga tccaaacttc agagggatca atagacaact
     1561 agaccgtggc tggagaggaa gtacggatat taccatccaa ggaggcgatg acgtattcaa
     1621 agagaattac gttacgctat tgggtacctt tgatgagtgc tatccaacgt atttatatca
     1681 aaaaatagat gagtcgaaat taaaagccta tacccgttat caattaagag ggtatatcga
//
LOCUS       175_00001               1569 bp    dna     linear   UNK 
ACCESSION   175_00001
FEATURES             Location/Qualifiers
     Segment         2..1294
                     /ETX_MTX2="NO"
                     /Endotoxin_C="NO"
                     /Endotoxin_M="NO"
                     /Endotoxin_N="NO"
                     /Endotoxin_mid="NO"
                     /Rank="Rank4"
                     /Segment_name="175_00001"
                     /Toxin_10="NO"
                     /blast_detail="Query_desc:+2 2-1294 len=431
                     Query_Length:431	Query_Start-End:1-431	Hit_id:Cry1Ac30
                     Hit_desc:GQ227507	Hit_length:1178	Hit_Start-End:748-1178
                     Aln_length:431	Percent_identity:100	E-value:0.0"
                     /blast_prediction="YES"
                     /hmm_detail="Hit_desc:+2 2-1294 len=431	Hmm_name:cry.hmm
                     Hmm_len:1183	E-value:2.4e-191"
                     /hmm_prediction="YES"
                     /locus_tag="175_00001"
                     /protein_desc="+2 2-1294 len=431"
                     /protein_id="175_00001"
                     /protein_len="431"
                     /svm_prediction="NO"
                     /translation="TRYQLRGYIEDSQDLEIYLIRYNAKHETVNVPGTGSLWPLSAQS
                     PIGKCGEPNRCAPHLEWNPDLDCSCRDGEKCAHHSHHFSLDIDVGCTDLNEDLGVWVI
                     FKIKTQDGHARLGNLEFLEEKPLVGEALARVKRAEKKWRDKREKLEWETNIVYKEAKE
                     SVDALFVNSQYDQLQADTNIAMIHAADKRVHSIREAYLPELSVIPGVNAAIFEELEGR
                     IFTAFSLYDARNVIKNGDFNNGLSCWNVKGHVDVEEQNNQRSVLVVPEWEAEVSQEVR
                     VCPGRGYILRVTAYKEGYGEGCVTIHEIENNTDELKFSNCVEEEIYPNNTVTCNDYTV
                     NQEEYGGAYTSRNRGYNEAPSVPADYASVYEEKSYTDGRRENPCEFNRGYRDYTPLPV
                     GYVTKELEYFPETDKVWIEIGETEGTFIVDSVELLLMEE"
ORIGIN      
        1 tacccgttat caattaagag ggtatatcga agatagtcaa gacttagaaa tctatttaat
       61 tcgctacaat gcaaaacatg aaacagtaaa tgtgccaggt acgggttcct tatggccgct
      121 ttcagcccaa agtccaatcg gaaagtgtgg agagccgaat cgatgcgcgc cacaccttga
      181 atggaatcct gacttagatt gttcgtgtag ggatggagaa aagtgtgccc atcattcgca
      241 tcatttctcc ttagacattg atgtaggatg tacagactta aatgaggacc taggtgtatg
      301 ggtgatcttt aagattaaga cgcaagatgg gcacgcaaga ctagggaatc tagagtttct
      361 cgaagagaaa ccattagtag gagaagcgct agctcgtgtg aaaagagcgg agaaaaaatg
      421 gagagacaaa cgtgaaaaat tggaatggga aacaaatatc gtttataaag aggcaaaaga
      481 atctgtagat gctttatttg taaactctca atatgatcaa ttacaagcgg atacgaatat
      541 tgccatgatt catgcggcag ataaacgtgt tcatagcatt cgagaagctt atctgcctga
      601 gctgtctgtg attccgggtg tcaatgcggc tatttttgaa gaattagaag ggcgtatttt
      661 cactgcattc tccctatatg atgcgagaaa tgtcattaaa aatggtgatt ttaataatgg
      721 cttatcctgc tggaacgtga aagggcatgt agatgtagaa gaacaaaaca accaacgttc
      781 ggtccttgtt gttccggaat gggaagcaga agtgtcacaa gaagttcgtg tctgtccggg
      841 tcgtggctat atccttcgtg tcacagcgta caaggaggga tatggagaag gttgcgtaac
      901 cattcatgag atcgagaaca atacagacga actgaagttt agcaactgcg tagaagagga
      961 aatctatcca aataacacgg taacgtgtaa tgattatact gtaaatcaag aagaatacgg
     1021 aggtgcgtac acttctcgta atcgaggata taacgaagct ccttccgtac cagctgatta
     1081 tgcgtcagtc tatgaagaaa aatcgtatac agatggacga agagagaatc cttgtgaatt
     1141 taacagaggg tatagggatt acacgccact accagttggt tatgtgacaa aagaattaga
     1201 atacttccca gaaaccgata aggtatggat tgagattgga gaaacggaag gaacatttat
     1261 cgtggacagc gtggaattac tccttatgga ggaatagtct catgcaaact caggtttaaa
     1321 tatcgttttc aaatcaattg tccaagagca gcattacaaa tagataagta atttgttgta
     1381 atgaaaaacg gacatcacct ccattgaaac ggagtgatgt ccgttttact atgttatttt
     1441 ctagtaatac atatgtatag agcaacttaa tcaagcagag atattttcac ctatcgatga
     1501 aaatatctct gctttttctt tttttatttg gtatatgctt tacttgtaat cgaaaataaa
     1561 gcactaata
//
LOCUS       19_00002               14754 bp    dna     linear   UNK 
ACCESSION   19_00002
FEATURES             Location/Qualifiers
     Segment         2..1342
                     /ETX_MTX2="NO"
                     /Endotoxin_C="NO"
                     /Endotoxin_M="NO"
                     /Endotoxin_N="NO"
                     /Endotoxin_mid="NO"
                     /Rank="Rank4"
                     /Segment_name="19_00002"
                     /Toxin_10="NO"
                     /blast_detail="Query_desc:+2 2-1342 len=447
                     Query_Length:447	Query_Start-End:1-447	Hit_id:Cry1Da2
                     Hit_desc:I76415	Hit_length:1165	Hit_Start-End:719-1165
                     Aln_length:447	Percent_identity:100	E-value:0.0"
                     /blast_prediction="YES"
                     /hmm_detail="Hit_desc:+2 2-1342 len=447	Hmm_name:cry.hmm
                     Hmm_len:1183	E-value:7.5e-200"
                     /hmm_prediction="YES"
                     /locus_tag="19_00002"
                     /protein_desc="+2 2-1342 len=447"
                     /protein_id="19_00002"
                     /protein_len="447"
                     /svm_prediction="NO"
                     /translation="YQKIDESKLKAYTRYQLRGYIEDSQDLEIYLIRYNAKHEIVNVP
                     GTGSLWPLSVENQIGPCGEPNRCAPHLEWNPDLHCSCRDGEKCAHHSHHFSLDIDVGC
                     TDLNEDLGVWVIFKIKTQDGHARLGNLEFLEEKPLLGEALARVKRAEKKWRDKRETLQ
                     LETTIVYKEAKESVDALFVNSQYDRLQADTNIAMIHAADKRVHRIREAYLPELSVIPG
                     VNAAIFEELEERIFTAFSLYDARNIIKNGDFNNGLLCWNVKGHVEVEEQNNHRSVLVI
                     PEWEAEVSQEVRVCPGRGYILRVTAYKEGYGEGCVTIHEIENNTDELKFNNCVEEEVY
                     PNNTVTCINYTATQEEYEGTYTSRNRGYDEAYGNNPSVPADYASVYEEKSYTDRRREN
                     PCESNRGYGDYTPLPAGYVTKELEYFPETDKVWIEIGETEGTFIVDSVELLLMEE"
ORIGIN      
        1 atatcaaaaa atagatgagt cgaaattaaa agcctatacc cgttatcaat taagagggta
       61 tatcgaagat agtcaagact tagaaatcta tttaattcgt tacaatgcaa aacacgaaat
      121 agtaaatgta ccaggtacag gaagtttatg gcctctttct gtagaaaatc aaattggacc
      181 ttgtggagaa ccgaatcgat gcgcgccaca ccttgaatgg aatcctgatt tacactgttc
      241 ctgcagagac ggggaaaaat gtgcacatca ttctcatcat ttctctttgg acattgatgt
      301 tggatgtaca gacttaaatg aggacttagg tgtatgggtg atattcaaga ttaagacgca
      361 agatggccac gcacgactag ggaatctaga gtttctcgaa gagaaaccat tattaggaga
      421 agcactagct cgtgtgaaaa gagcggagaa aaaatggaga gacaaacgcg aaacattaca
      481 attggaaaca actatcgttt ataaagaggc aaaagaatct gtagatgctt tatttgtaaa
      541 ctctcaatat gatagattac aagcggatac gaacatcgcg atgattcatg cggcagataa
      601 acgcgttcat agaattcgag aagcgtatct gccggagctg tctgtgattc cgggtgtcaa
      661 tgcggctatt tttgaagaat tagaagagcg tattttcact gcattttccc tatatgatgc
      721 gagaaatatt attaaaaatg gcgatttcaa taatggctta ttatgctgga acgtgaaagg
      781 gcatgtagag gtagaagaac aaaacaatca ccgttcagtc ctggttatcc cagaatggga
      841 ggcagaagtg tcacaagagg ttcgtgtctg tccaggtcgt ggctatatcc ttcgtgttac
      901 agcgtacaaa gagggatatg gagaaggttg cgtaacgatc catgagatcg agaacaatac
      961 agacgaactg aaattcaaca actgtgtaga agaggaagta tatccaaaca acacggtaac
     1021 gtgtattaat tatactgcga ctcaagaaga atatgagggt acgtacactt ctcgtaatcg
     1081 aggatatgac gaagcctatg gtaataaccc ttccgtacca gctgattatg cgtcagtcta
     1141 tgaagaaaaa tcgtatacag atagacgaag agagaatcct tgtgaatcta acagaggata
     1201 tggagattac acaccactac cagctggtta tgtaacaaag gaattagagt acttcccaga
     1261 gaccgataag gtatggattg agattggaga aacagaagga acattcatcg tggacagcgt
     1321 ggaattactc cttatggagg aataggacca tccgagtata gcagtttaat aaatattaat
     1381 taaaatagta gtctaacttc cgttccaatt aaataagtaa attacagttg taaaaaaaaa
     1441 cggacattac tcttcaaaga gcgatgtccg ttttttatat ggtgtgtgct aatgataagt
     1501 gcgcacgaaa ttttattgtc aaaatagtat ttacttgaga aaaagatcat gttatgtaga
     1561 gatattccct tataatactt gttccacatt cataattttt ggatgataca ttacaacaaa
     1621 aacagtcgca aatttatatt ttctgcataa aatatatagt taagaaccta agaagagaat
     1681 caagtagtag gataaaactg aataaggaag tgtagctaca atgaataaaa aaataagaaa
     1741 tgaagatgag cattcatcga tagaattatc atatagtaat tcaaaaaatc aaaagcataa
     1801 ggtaccattt tgttgtacca tttcaattcc taaaggatgg gaagttatat cagaatgcca
     1861 gcccaaaatc gtctatcaac ttgattgtct gtctattata aaagaaacgt gtcgcaaagt
     1921 ggttgaggta aaagattgtg gtcaaacgga aatcgatgtt aatgtgttaa aaataaaagg
     1981 atgtatctct tttctgatta atatagaggt gaggccaaag gatgaacgat gtgtttgctt
     2041 cacagattcc caaaatcaag acatagcatt gtgttgtaaa gataccgtat gtgtagatca
     2101 tgtacttcaa tgtagtgtgg ggcatttacc acctcttcat ttaaattgtc acaatgtaac
     2161 agtctgtgat gtaaaagtgg taccggtctg cgatgcggcc tgtcaattcg tgaaagtgac
     2221 agggggtttt caatttcatc ctcactttta aatatcgagg ttccgactcc cttgtatatt
     2281 gatgattttc tcataaaaag tgactataaa tataatgtta aagtttgtat atttaatata
     2341 tttgcagtgg gaatggaaaa ggggggcttt atcatccttt atagcttgtg gaaagaggcg
     2401 aatttaatgg gaaattggtt tttatttgaa gtcctcgata tatgaaaccc ttcatgtgaa
     2461 tttttaaaac cgtaaccaca tttaagaaaa agaaaaatgt ttaaactttc atcactataa
     2521 cattaatatt taaatgaagt gggatatatt atgcgaaact tcagatagag atagaaaatg
     2581 aataactaaa aaaattctta caagatatca ttattttaat ttgattattg tttctattct
     2641 gcttatttta tgttaaattt aatatgtaca tgtaaaatgg tttgaaattt agtatgatta
     2701 catgcaggaa aagagtacgt tcgaaaaaga acgtactctt ttatatttac cttgattatc
     2761 ttaaaaatat aatcatcatt tttattaggt ataaatttga tatgaaacac atacattctt
     2821 aaaagtactt gttttttaat agagcaatat agtttgaact atttatttac ggtatataaa
     2881 gctgcacgcc tacactatac aggatgtatg aaaaaagttt taaaatccac agatatagca
     2941 aagtgctcat ttgccatatc tgtggatttt aaaacatagg ttatgttaca aaaacattat
     3001 aagagattaa ccgtcaaaga tgtgaaccag atataagcca gctagttttt ttacgaatgt
     3061 agtataccca aacaatttat aagacatatg tatacaaacc ttaaattcaa agatttattc
     3121 tcaggaactc taaagtatgg atgaaagaga aataagccct ggttatttaa acggtgaagg
     3181 aagttcaata tgataaagga aaatatcaga ttagaggctc tacacaacta aaaaatttgg
     3241 tgaaaaaata taaagaattt agtggaatta cagatacttg tgggaaaaat ggtggaatga
     3301 aaggtgtatc aaattggtta aaagagaaat atccagttat atggtttacg aaatttgcgg
     3361 gtgtacatcg ttgaagtatt cataccaaag gtatgaaaaa tatacggcta gaactcgaaa
     3421 aatgattaaa aaagtaagat ctattcacgt aaagcacaaa gaatttggtt atccacatat
     3481 gaaaatccct ttacaggaag agggatattt tataaatcac aagaaagtat atcgcttaaa
     3541 gatggggcta aacatccaat ctattattcg aaagaagcgt tgcttcttta aagggaacta
     3601 ttccaaattt tttctgaatg ttttaaatcg tgagtttaaa gatcgccaac aaaatgaggc
     3661 acttgttaca gatattactt acctacaatt ccaagaggaa tttcggtatc tttctgttgt
     3721 acaaggtgtt tataataacg cagttgtttc ttggaaaata tctacgcgta atgataatga
     3781 acttgtatta gatacgattg aaatattggc acaaaaaaga gacgtgcgtg gaaccattct
     3841 ccattcagat caaggattcc agtacacatc tcatgcctac aacaaacgac tttccgattt
     3901 aagtatcatt ggtaactact cccgcaaagg aaactgccat aataacgttt gtatcgagtc
     3961 atttttctcc catttcaaat cggagatgtt gtatttgaat cattttaaaa cagaagaaaa
     4021 tttaatacaa gccaatgaaa aatatattta cttttataac tatagacggt tcaaaaaacg
     4081 actcaaccat caagcttcaa tagaatctca aatctcgatg actgcttagt ctttttaata
     4141 ctgtctactt gacaggggta ggaacataat cggtcaattt taaatatggg gcatatattg
     4201 atattttata aaatttgtta cgttttttgt attttttcat aagatgtgtc atatgtatta
     4261 aatcgtggta atgaaaaaca gtatcaaact atcagaactt tggtagttta ataaaaaaac
     4321 ggaggtattt tatggaggaa aataatcaaa atcaatgcat accttacaat tgtttaagta
     4381 atcctgaaga agtacttttg gatggagaac ggatatcaac tggtaattca tcaattgata
     4441 tttctctgtc acttgttcag tttctggtat ctaactttgt accaggggga ggatttttag
     4501 ttggattaat agattttgta tggggaatag ttggcccttc tcaatgggat gcatttctag
     4561 tacaaattga acaattaatt aatgaaagaa tagctgaatt tgctaggaat gctgctattg
     4621 ctaatttaga aggattagga aacaatttca atatatatgt ggaagcattt aaagaatggg
     4681 aagaagatcc taataatcca gcaaccagga ccagagtaat tgatcgcttt cgtatacttg
     4741 atgggctact tgaaagggac attccttcgt ttcgaatttc tggatttgaa gtaccccttt
     4801 tatccgttta tgctcaagcg gccaatctgc atctagctat attaagagat tctgtaattt
     4861 ttggagaaag atggggattg acaacgataa atgtcaatga aaactataat agactaatta
     4921 ggcatattga tgaatatgct gatcactgtg caaatacgta taatcgggga ttaaataatt
     4981 taccgaaatc tacgtatcaa gattggataa catataatcg attacggaga gacttaacat
     5041 tgactgtatt agatatcgcc gctttctttc caaactatga caataggaga tatccaattc
     5101 agccagttgg tcaactaaca agggaagttt atacggaccc attaattaat tttaatccac
     5161 agttacagtc tgtagctcaa ttacctactt ttaacgttat ggagagcagc gcaattagaa
     5221 atcctcattt atttgatata ttgaataatc ttacaatctt tacggattgg tttagtgttg
     5281 gacgcaattt ttattgggga ggacatcgag taatatctag ccttatagga ggtggtaaca
     5341 taacatctcc tatatatgga agagaggcga accaggagcc tccaagatcc tttactttta
     5401 atggaccggt atttaggact ttatcaaatc ctactttacg attattacag caaccttggc
     5461 cagcgccacc atttaattta cgtggtgttg aaggagtaga attttctaca cctacaaata
     5521 gctttacgta tcgaggaaga ggtacggttg attctttaac tgaattaccg cctgaggata
     5581 atagtgtgcc acctcgcgaa ggatatagtc atcgtttatg tcatgcaact tttgttcaaa
     5641 gatctggaac acctttttta acaactggtg tagtattttc ttggacgcat cgtagtgcaa
     5701 ctcttacaaa tacaattgat ccagagagaa ttaatcaaat acctttagtg aaaggattta
     5761 gagtttgggg gggcacctct gtcattacag gaccaggatt tacaggaggg gatatccttc
     5821 gaagaaatac ctttggtgat tttgtatctc tacaagtcaa tattaattca ccaattaccc
     5881 aaagataccg tttaagattt cgttacgctt ccagtaggga tgcacgagtt atagtattaa
     5941 caggagcggc atccacagga gtgggaggcc aagttagtgt aaatatgcct cttcagaaaa
     6001 ctatggaaat aggggagaac ttaacatcta gaacatttag atataccgat tttagtaatc
     6061 ctttttcatt tagagctaat ccagatataa ttgggataag tgaacaacct ctatttggtg
     6121 caggttctat tagtagcggt gaactttata tagataaaat tgaaattatt ctagcagatg
     6181 caacatttga agcagaatct gatttagaaa gagcacaaaa ggcggtgaat gccctgttta
     6241 cttcttccaa tcaaatcggg ttaaaaaccg atgtgacgga ttatcatatt gatcaagtat
     6301 ccaatttagt ggattgttta tcagatgaat tttgtctgga tgaaaagcga gaattgtccg
     6361 agaaagtcaa acatgcgaag cgactcagtg atgagcggaa tttacttcaa gatccaaact
     6421 tcagagggat caatagacaa ccagaccgtg gctggagagg aagtacagat attaccatcc
     6481 aaggaggaga tgacgtattc aaagagaatt acgtcacact accgggtacc gttgatgagt
     6541 gctatccaac gtatttatat cagaaaatag atgagtcgaa attaaaagct tatacccgtt
     6601 atgaattaag agggtatatc gaagatagtc aagacttaga aatctatttg atccgttaca
     6661 atgcaaaaca cgaaatagta aatgtgccag gcacgggttc cttatggccg ctttcagccc
     6721 aaagtccaat cggaaagtgt ggagaaccga atcgatgcgc gccacacctt gaatggaatc
     6781 ctgatctaga ttgttcctgc agagacgggg aaaaatgtgc acatcattcc catcatttca
     6841 ccttggatat tgatgttgga tgtacagact taaatgagga cttaggtgta tgggtgatat
     6901 tcaagattaa gacgcaagat ggccatgcaa gactagggaa tctagagttt ctcgaagaga
     6961 aaccattatt aggggaagca ctagctcgtg tgaaaagagc ggagaagaag tggagagaca
     7021 aacgagagaa actgcagttg gaaacaaata ttgtttataa agaggcaaaa gaatctgtag
     7081 atgctttatt tgtaaactct caatatgata gattacaagt ggatacgaac atcgcaatga
     7141 ttcatgcggc agataaacgc gttcatagaa tccgggaagc gtatctgcca gagttgtctg
     7201 tgattccagg tgtcaatgcg gccattttcg aagaattaga gggacgtatt tttacagcgt
     7261 attccttata tgatgcgaga aatgtcatta aaaatggcga tttcaataat ggcttattat
     7321 gctggaacgt gaaaggtcat gtagatgtag aagagcaaaa caaccaccgt tcggtccttg
     7381 ttatcccaga atgggaggca gaagtgtcac aagaggttcg tgtctgtcca ggtcgtggct
     7441 atatccttcg tgtcacagca tataaagagg gatatggaga gggctgcgta acgatccatg
     7501 agatcgaaga caatacagac gaactgaaat tcagcaactg tgtagaagag gaagtatatc
     7561 caaacaacac agtaacgtgt aataattata ctgggactca agaagaatat gagggtacgt
     7621 acacttctcg taatcaagga tatgacgaag cctatggtaa taacccttcc gtaccagctg
     7681 attacgcttc agtctatgaa gaaaaatcgt atacagatgg acgaagagag aatccttgtg
     7741 aatctaacag aggctatggg gattacacac cactaccggc tggttatgta acaaaggatt
     7801 tagagtactt cccagagacc gataaggtat ggattgagat cggagaaaca gaaggaacat
     7861 tcatcgtgga tagcgtggaa ttactcctta tggaggaata agatacgtta taaaatgtaa
     7921 cgtatgcaaa taaagaatga ttactgacct atattaacag ataaataaga aaatttttat
     7981 acgaataaaa aacggacatc actcttaaga gaatgatgtc cgttttttgt atgatttgat
     8041 ttaacgagtg atatgtagat atattttttt gcgaaggctt tacatgacaa aaaaattcta
     8101 aatttaacct taaatatagt tggggtgaaa atatgccaaa ctaatttatt ccgaatgtta
     8161 attcgaaaca aatcataaac agaaaataca ggcataaaaa aattttgtgt aagacatttt
     8221 tttatacctg tattatgggt gtatttcccc tgttaaaata tttaattaaa accatcatct
     8281 tttttattat cttcaggaat atatggagag taaaatgaga tttcatctaa acaaaaaata
     8341 ataaccatag atagcaaaaa gattttcgaa aagacaagta taaagaatgt gatattaaaa
     8401 accttgaatt tataaatata acaatgcacg ttattgttaa ttgtattatg ttgtcattca
     8461 tttaatgcgt catatttgtg taaatttttt atgacattat taagctccag tactgttttc
     8521 aattaagggt atgcgtattt atattcaatt agtaatacat ttataatcaa aaattatata
     8581 tatatactaa taaactacgt gattttatgt atttatgttt aatttaatga agattggctt
     8641 ttgaatacct atatatatga ttatctttaa ggaaaaataa aatgatttcc tagaagggtg
     8701 gtattacgta ctaatttatt aaaagttatt tagtataata atttcgtgca atttttttgg
     8761 gtaatttgga taaaaatata aaaaaaataa taaattaaga ctatggagtt tagtgtttta
     8821 gaatcgtctt taaaacggta gatacagaaa cagaaaatta tacagataaa caatttcttc
     8881 cctctctgaa acagaaggag tacagttttc ctaaaatagg aattagttcg cagtggaggg
     8941 ttcaattcta tgatatctat ctaaggggta ttaattaatt cgtagtggaa ttgatgtaat
     9001 ggcatatgag ttagaattta agaattctta cggttaatta acaatgactt ctcaactact
     9061 caaatactaa tctactttag gctagacaaa ttgatttata gaattcaact gattgtaaac
     9121 aaactatgaa tcctatgaaa ttttctaaga tttatccagc aaaataacct tttctacaga
     9181 aaataaattt atgatggaag ctgaagtagc tgctaaaaat ggtatatccg tcttagcaaa
     9241 agagtgagtc actttaaaaa tagaaaattt aactatagaa ccaaaaatat tattatttga
     9301 gcagaaatct aaagaataat atagattagt ctaaaagatt tttagattac cctaagcttt
     9361 taaaatatcc atacgataca aaccctaaat ttttttgtat ttttaattta ctatactcat
     9421 aaaaatatcc gtgttttggt gggcggagga atgagtaatt tttatttttc ctttaacaat
     9481 catcagtata attctgagtt ggctaaggag tgtatcctat agcaaccgaa catttaaact
     9541 gatgatatac aactcagtta aaaaagtact taaataatat tacagacgct tttaaccaaa
     9601 aaatgaattg aatccgtgct ctctcgaaat tacaattatt tctattaaaa aacaaatcta
     9661 aaaaactgat taaaacaatg gagtgaattt gattgtcatt tataaaaaat agtaagatag
     9721 ggactaagtt aaatggattg ataaccatat ctatcgttgc ttgtataatt ctttcaacat
     9781 taggtttttt ttgcttagta aaaagtaaaa atgcttcaac taatatgtac gaacataatt
     9841 tattgtcaat ccaacatatt ggggctgtag aagcgaatat tttccatgtt aatatgaatt
     9901 taatggagat gatgatatca caagatgaaa aaagaagtaa agaattacta gcggagataa
     9961 acggggctcg aaaagaaaat gataaattat taaaacaatt ggaatctaaa attaattcta
    10021 accaagaatt aaaattgtat aaagatttct atggatcatt tgatgaatta agaatgcaaa
    10081 taaaaaaaat acaagatgta aacttatcca ataatgaaga tttatataca tattatttaa
    10141 aagaaattga accaaatatt aaaaaggcaa tagaatccat tcaggagctt attagatata
    10201 acaaaaataa tgcacaacag ttacaggaat ctaatattag cagtataaaa aatacaatga
    10261 caatgtttat tagcatatca gttatagtaa taataattgt tacttttatc ggttatttta
    10321 ttaaacgtgc aatcaagcaa ccaatcatat tattacaaca ggacatggaa aaagtatctg
    10381 caggtaattt aacaatacgc acttcttatg aatctaataa tgaattagga cgtatagtac
    10441 actcttttaa caatatgtta gataatctac aacaactaat aggaaatgta aagagtacaa
    10501 ccaatgaggt tatttcttct acggaaggta tgttacaaaa tacaaaaaaa gcaactgata
    10561 tatcaaatga agttgttcaa aatatttctg aagtaaatac caaaattgaa ggacaattta
    10621 taagtatcca agagaattca tcatcattaa aagaaatagc tactggagtt caaactattg
    10681 ccgaatcgtc aacaatgatt acggaaatga ctgttaaaac aactgaacat gtaaattcag
    10741 gcagtgaaga aataaaacaa tctatccttc aaatgaatag tgtacatgca gttgttgaag
    10801 aaacctctat agtaatagat agacttgtta cacgcacgca acaaattgat aaagccctaa
    10861 atgctattac taatattgca gaacaaacta atcttttagc attaaacgct gcaattgaag
    10921 ctgcacgtgc aggtgaaaat gggaaagggt ttgcgatggt tgcggaagaa gtaagggatt
    10981 tggcggaaaa atccaaagag tttgccaatg aaataaatca tttaattaaa aatattcaac
    11041 aagatacaaa ggcaacagtt gatgtaatgc aaagggggaa acaaaaagca atagaaggaa
    11101 aggaagcagc tcagaaggca aaccacgtat tcttttctgt tgtaaaggat attgatggaa
    11161 tatctagtca aatgcaagag gtatgtgcag caacagaaga aatgtctgca ggaacagagg
    11221 aagtgaatat atccttgtca acagtctcta aaactgcagc ggaggtagca agcggaacca
    11281 attatgctgc acattcaatc caagaacaag cagtatcaat tgaggagata gcgaatcaat
    11341 ctaaaaaagt aaagggaaaa gtagaagaat tatcacattt ggtctcacaa ttcataatag
    11401 aagaacaaga aatgaagaat taattttata taacttgaac tactcaccac ttaacgtcct
    11461 tacggactgt ttgaagtggg agattcctgc gaacaccgat gtatccacca gttatcttag
    11521 caggctctgc ccgtagtccc tacggtgaaa acagaagtat cttgtacgtt gactcatcac
    11581 gctacctact ttagcttggt tttcgcaact tcggcaaacg tgggatggta gaacgttgaa
    11641 gattttacga ttgcaacgtc tttctgcaac caaccttata tcttcagttt tcaaagagcg
    11701 atctgtacaa gtatataata gcaaacatgt tggcttacgc caaccgacat tcatctccca
    11761 cctatttgct ggtgctatcg caccttcaca caaattgagg aaagagtctt ctgtcgtaaa
    11821 aagataaatt tttattaata attttttgat ttaataaaga atctgtcgat atatataaaa
    11881 ctataattaa aataataagt gatgtctttt tcatgaataa attcaaacag gttaaatgat
    11941 ctgagttctg ccctacttaa ctaacttgtg gtctgtttat agtaggggtc ctgcgaatat
    12001 caaatagcct ttgcttgtag acatactgtg agaacttaag tatcttgttc gttaattatc
    12061 aacattgcca agcagggttg atagaaaatt tgtacaagta attaatagcg aaagttttgg
    12121 cttatacaat ctgacatgta tttcccggtt attagtggtt tcacaccttt atgcatatgg
    12181 agaaagagtc ttctgccaaa aaataataaa atttaagtga aaagattttt ttgtagataa
    12241 aaagccgttt tcctaattta aggaattcgg cttttctgcc tcattttcat aatgattgta
    12301 ccaattttaa ggtcattaat tgtaattctt actttaaaga aattcaataa ggttatacct
    12361 ataacataag atgatgcctc tcttcatgta tgggactttt cattctaaat aagataattc
    12421 ctaagtgtaa taatcagtat cataaatata taaatgaaat tattccgatt agaatttttt
    12481 tctaaagggg cataataaag ttgaattccc cctcttaaga gaagctttaa acgagaaatt
    12541 cctaataaca ccaaggtatc aacccattat tttagcagga tttgcttgca gtttctacaa
    12601 tgagaactga agtgccttgt atcaggattc acactctagc atggattgat aaaatgttaa
    12661 agaatttacc attgtaaaga tttttctgca actaacccca tatcttcaat tttcaaagag
    12721 caatctgtac aaatatttag tggcaaattc gttggcttac gctaactgac atttatttct
    12781 cacctatttg ttggtgatat catagtttca cacaaattga gaaaggaaat gaatatcaga
    12841 aaaagataaa agaaagaacc acatttattg ttatatacac attcttttat gaacaggatc
    12901 caaaaaatat taagaaggtg agctcattgt ctaaatattc acagggacaa tttatttttt
    12961 tagtaactgt attaattagt tatgtaagtt tttatttgct ttttttattt gcttttccta
    13021 atttttattt tttaactgaa tttaatatac gaatatcgtc tttaattgtt gaaactattg
    13081 tagttgcttc attactttac tctatattat taaggaaaat taaaatagaa gtcttctggg
    13141 tatgcatgac ttttgcaata ggttgtttct tattagggaa tttcatatcc attttccagg
    13201 ttcttgatat agaaataccg attgaacact ttcggatgta tttttgttgt ttttcttatt
    13261 tcttttactt tttgcttttc tttataaaat tataaaagag tgcactaact gggaaaaatc
    13321 atatttactc tgtgatatat gtattgtagt tacttcaata tttactttag aatggtacat
    13381 atttaataac cctacagccc attttttatc tttttcaatt ggagatatct ttctttcatt
    13441 tgtttttcca attatagatt tattactttt tttacttggg attagccttg tatttagacc
    13501 aactattttt aatgcgaaaa acaaactata tatttttatt atagtattaa ttggattggc
    13561 tagtactgac tacttatatt tttatgtaca agatgaatta tcggatcgtg cagtcatact
    13621 gttaagatgt ttatatagag tttttctttt attaatcgct attgctgcta ctataccgaa
    13681 agagtcattt tctaaaagaa attattttat tatcaatcca atattggggg agaaaatcct
    13741 agtatctttt ccttatcttg cagttacgat tttaattggt tttaccttta aagagcaaac
    13801 ccattcatct acactcatta ctggaaattg tataacattt gtatttgtac tgatacgtca
    13861 tacaattatg cgaatgcaaa accgagattt aaccaaaaag ttaaaagtgt ttaatagtca
    13921 attagaacaa aaaatatcac aaaaaactgc agatttaatc aaaaaatcta atgatttgct
    13981 ggaaaaacaa gaaaaattta agtctttata tgaatatcat ccagatccta ttttaactat
    14041 cgattcaaac ggcatagtat tgaatataaa ccaggctgga agtatattat taggaaaaaa
    14101 aagtgtcgaa ttaataggaa aagagtgcat ctctattttc ttagatgaag atagatttga
    14161 attggaagag gctctaaagc aggagggacg atgcagttcg gattctttac agttacgtgt
    14221 gaaaaataat aatgtgaagg acgtacattt ttggtctgta accattgttc ctataatgat
    14281 agagagacaa acttttggga gctatgtaat ggtaaaagac attacaaaaa tgaaacaaca
    14341 gcaagatgag ataaactacc tagcatttca tgatacggtg acggagattg gaaatcgtat
    14401 attcttccaa caagaattgg atagatccat taagcgtgca caaaaaacac aggataagtt
    14461 tgggctcctg tatattgatt taaatcgctt taagactatt aatgatacac tgggtcattc
    14521 gattggtgac agggttttaa aagaagttgc caaacgtttt agggcatgtc tttcaccgac
    14581 tattcctcta gcaagaatag gtggagatga gtttgcgatt attgtccata accaaacaga
    14641 gcaacagcta ttgggtttgt gtaaaactct atttcgtata actgaagaac catttgtagt
    14701 aaatcagcat agtttttact tatctcttag tataggaata gcagtgtatc catt
//
LOCUS       19_00006               14754 bp    dna     linear   UNK 
ACCESSION   19_00006
FEATURES             Location/Qualifiers
     Segment         4275..7898
                     /ETX_MTX2="NO"
                     /Endotoxin_C="YES"
                     /Endotoxin_M="YES"
                     /Endotoxin_N="YES"
                     /Endotoxin_mid="NO"
                     /Rank="Rank4"
                     /Segment_name="19_00006"
                     /Toxin_10="NO"
                     /blast_detail="Query_desc:+3 4275-7898 len=1208
                     Query_Length:1208	Query_Start-End:20-1208	Hit_id:Cry1Ca15
                     Hit_desc:QBO24619.1	Hit_length:1189	Hit_Start-End:1-1189
                     Aln_length:1189	Percent_identity:100	E-value:0.0"
                     /blast_prediction="YES"
                     /hmm_detail="Hit_desc:+3 4275-7898 len=1208
                     Hmm_name:cry.hmm	Hmm_len:1183	E-value:0"
                     /hmm_prediction="YES"
                     /locus_tag="19_00006"
                     /protein_desc="+3 4275-7898 len=1208"
                     /protein_id="19_00006"
                     /protein_len="1208"
                     /svm_prediction="NO"
                     /translation="KTVSNYQNFGSLIKKRRYFMEENNQNQCIPYNCLSNPEEVLLDG
                     ERISTGNSSIDISLSLVQFLVSNFVPGGGFLVGLIDFVWGIVGPSQWDAFLVQIEQLI
                     NERIAEFARNAAIANLEGLGNNFNIYVEAFKEWEEDPNNPATRTRVIDRFRILDGLLE
                     RDIPSFRISGFEVPLLSVYAQAANLHLAILRDSVIFGERWGLTTINVNENYNRLIRHI
                     DEYADHCANTYNRGLNNLPKSTYQDWITYNRLRRDLTLTVLDIAAFFPNYDNRRYPIQ
                     PVGQLTREVYTDPLINFNPQLQSVAQLPTFNVMESSAIRNPHLFDILNNLTIFTDWFS
                     VGRNFYWGGHRVISSLIGGGNITSPIYGREANQEPPRSFTFNGPVFRTLSNPTLRLLQ
                     QPWPAPPFNLRGVEGVEFSTPTNSFTYRGRGTVDSLTELPPEDNSVPPREGYSHRLCH
                     ATFVQRSGTPFLTTGVVFSWTHRSATLTNTIDPERINQIPLVKGFRVWGGTSVITGPG
                     FTGGDILRRNTFGDFVSLQVNINSPITQRYRLRFRYASSRDARVIVLTGAASTGVGGQ
                     VSVNMPLQKTMEIGENLTSRTFRYTDFSNPFSFRANPDIIGISEQPLFGAGSISSGEL
                     YIDKIEIILADATFEAESDLERAQKAVNALFTSSNQIGLKTDVTDYHIDQVSNLVDCL
                     SDEFCLDEKRELSEKVKHAKRLSDERNLLQDPNFRGINRQPDRGWRGSTDITIQGGDD
                     VFKENYVTLPGTVDECYPTYLYQKIDESKLKAYTRYELRGYIEDSQDLEIYLIRYNAK
                     HEIVNVPGTGSLWPLSAQSPIGKCGEPNRCAPHLEWNPDLDCSCRDGEKCAHHSHHFT
                     LDIDVGCTDLNEDLGVWVIFKIKTQDGHARLGNLEFLEEKPLLGEALARVKRAEKKWR
                     DKREKLQLETNIVYKEAKESVDALFVNSQYDRLQVDTNIAMIHAADKRVHRIREAYLP
                     ELSVIPGVNAAIFEELEGRIFTAYSLYDARNVIKNGDFNNGLLCWNVKGHVDVEEQNN
                     HRSVLVIPEWEAEVSQEVRVCPGRGYILRVTAYKEGYGEGCVTIHEIEDNTDELKFSN
                     CVEEEVYPNNTVTCNNYTGTQEEYEGTYTSRNQGYDEAYGNNPSVPADYASVYEEKSY
                     TDGRRENPCESNRGYGDYTPLPAGYVTKDLEYFPETDKVWIEIGETEGTFIVDSVELL
                     LMEE"
ORIGIN      
        1 atatcaaaaa atagatgagt cgaaattaaa agcctatacc cgttatcaat taagagggta
       61 tatcgaagat agtcaagact tagaaatcta tttaattcgt tacaatgcaa aacacgaaat
      121 agtaaatgta ccaggtacag gaagtttatg gcctctttct gtagaaaatc aaattggacc
      181 ttgtggagaa ccgaatcgat gcgcgccaca ccttgaatgg aatcctgatt tacactgttc
      241 ctgcagagac ggggaaaaat gtgcacatca ttctcatcat ttctctttgg acattgatgt
      301 tggatgtaca gacttaaatg aggacttagg tgtatgggtg atattcaaga ttaagacgca
      361 agatggccac gcacgactag ggaatctaga gtttctcgaa gagaaaccat tattaggaga
      421 agcactagct cgtgtgaaaa gagcggagaa aaaatggaga gacaaacgcg aaacattaca
      481 attggaaaca actatcgttt ataaagaggc aaaagaatct gtagatgctt tatttgtaaa
      541 ctctcaatat gatagattac aagcggatac gaacatcgcg atgattcatg cggcagataa
      601 acgcgttcat agaattcgag aagcgtatct gccggagctg tctgtgattc cgggtgtcaa
      661 tgcggctatt tttgaagaat tagaagagcg tattttcact gcattttccc tatatgatgc
      721 gagaaatatt attaaaaatg gcgatttcaa taatggctta ttatgctgga acgtgaaagg
      781 gcatgtagag gtagaagaac aaaacaatca ccgttcagtc ctggttatcc cagaatggga
      841 ggcagaagtg tcacaagagg ttcgtgtctg tccaggtcgt ggctatatcc ttcgtgttac
      901 agcgtacaaa gagggatatg gagaaggttg cgtaacgatc catgagatcg agaacaatac
      961 agacgaactg aaattcaaca actgtgtaga agaggaagta tatccaaaca acacggtaac
     1021 gtgtattaat tatactgcga ctcaagaaga atatgagggt acgtacactt ctcgtaatcg
     1081 aggatatgac gaagcctatg gtaataaccc ttccgtacca gctgattatg cgtcagtcta
     1141 tgaagaaaaa tcgtatacag atagacgaag agagaatcct tgtgaatcta acagaggata
     1201 tggagattac acaccactac cagctggtta tgtaacaaag gaattagagt acttcccaga
     1261 gaccgataag gtatggattg agattggaga aacagaagga acattcatcg tggacagcgt
     1321 ggaattactc cttatggagg aataggacca tccgagtata gcagtttaat aaatattaat
     1381 taaaatagta gtctaacttc cgttccaatt aaataagtaa attacagttg taaaaaaaaa
     1441 cggacattac tcttcaaaga gcgatgtccg ttttttatat ggtgtgtgct aatgataagt
     1501 gcgcacgaaa ttttattgtc aaaatagtat ttacttgaga aaaagatcat gttatgtaga
     1561 gatattccct tataatactt gttccacatt cataattttt ggatgataca ttacaacaaa
     1621 aacagtcgca aatttatatt ttctgcataa aatatatagt taagaaccta agaagagaat
     1681 caagtagtag gataaaactg aataaggaag tgtagctaca atgaataaaa aaataagaaa
     1741 tgaagatgag cattcatcga tagaattatc atatagtaat tcaaaaaatc aaaagcataa
     1801 ggtaccattt tgttgtacca tttcaattcc taaaggatgg gaagttatat cagaatgcca
     1861 gcccaaaatc gtctatcaac ttgattgtct gtctattata aaagaaacgt gtcgcaaagt
     1921 ggttgaggta aaagattgtg gtcaaacgga aatcgatgtt aatgtgttaa aaataaaagg
     1981 atgtatctct tttctgatta atatagaggt gaggccaaag gatgaacgat gtgtttgctt
     2041 cacagattcc caaaatcaag acatagcatt gtgttgtaaa gataccgtat gtgtagatca
     2101 tgtacttcaa tgtagtgtgg ggcatttacc acctcttcat ttaaattgtc acaatgtaac
     2161 agtctgtgat gtaaaagtgg taccggtctg cgatgcggcc tgtcaattcg tgaaagtgac
     2221 agggggtttt caatttcatc ctcactttta aatatcgagg ttccgactcc cttgtatatt
     2281 gatgattttc tcataaaaag tgactataaa tataatgtta aagtttgtat atttaatata
     2341 tttgcagtgg gaatggaaaa ggggggcttt atcatccttt atagcttgtg gaaagaggcg
     2401 aatttaatgg gaaattggtt tttatttgaa gtcctcgata tatgaaaccc ttcatgtgaa
     2461 tttttaaaac cgtaaccaca tttaagaaaa agaaaaatgt ttaaactttc atcactataa
     2521 cattaatatt taaatgaagt gggatatatt atgcgaaact tcagatagag atagaaaatg
     2581 aataactaaa aaaattctta caagatatca ttattttaat ttgattattg tttctattct
     2641 gcttatttta tgttaaattt aatatgtaca tgtaaaatgg tttgaaattt agtatgatta
     2701 catgcaggaa aagagtacgt tcgaaaaaga acgtactctt ttatatttac cttgattatc
     2761 ttaaaaatat aatcatcatt tttattaggt ataaatttga tatgaaacac atacattctt
     2821 aaaagtactt gttttttaat agagcaatat agtttgaact atttatttac ggtatataaa
     2881 gctgcacgcc tacactatac aggatgtatg aaaaaagttt taaaatccac agatatagca
     2941 aagtgctcat ttgccatatc tgtggatttt aaaacatagg ttatgttaca aaaacattat
     3001 aagagattaa ccgtcaaaga tgtgaaccag atataagcca gctagttttt ttacgaatgt
     3061 agtataccca aacaatttat aagacatatg tatacaaacc ttaaattcaa agatttattc
     3121 tcaggaactc taaagtatgg atgaaagaga aataagccct ggttatttaa acggtgaagg
     3181 aagttcaata tgataaagga aaatatcaga ttagaggctc tacacaacta aaaaatttgg
     3241 tgaaaaaata taaagaattt agtggaatta cagatacttg tgggaaaaat ggtggaatga
     3301 aaggtgtatc aaattggtta aaagagaaat atccagttat atggtttacg aaatttgcgg
     3361 gtgtacatcg ttgaagtatt cataccaaag gtatgaaaaa tatacggcta gaactcgaaa
     3421 aatgattaaa aaagtaagat ctattcacgt aaagcacaaa gaatttggtt atccacatat
     3481 gaaaatccct ttacaggaag agggatattt tataaatcac aagaaagtat atcgcttaaa
     3541 gatggggcta aacatccaat ctattattcg aaagaagcgt tgcttcttta aagggaacta
     3601 ttccaaattt tttctgaatg ttttaaatcg tgagtttaaa gatcgccaac aaaatgaggc
     3661 acttgttaca gatattactt acctacaatt ccaagaggaa tttcggtatc tttctgttgt
     3721 acaaggtgtt tataataacg cagttgtttc ttggaaaata tctacgcgta atgataatga
     3781 acttgtatta gatacgattg aaatattggc acaaaaaaga gacgtgcgtg gaaccattct
     3841 ccattcagat caaggattcc agtacacatc tcatgcctac aacaaacgac tttccgattt
     3901 aagtatcatt ggtaactact cccgcaaagg aaactgccat aataacgttt gtatcgagtc
     3961 atttttctcc catttcaaat cggagatgtt gtatttgaat cattttaaaa cagaagaaaa
     4021 tttaatacaa gccaatgaaa aatatattta cttttataac tatagacggt tcaaaaaacg
     4081 actcaaccat caagcttcaa tagaatctca aatctcgatg actgcttagt ctttttaata
     4141 ctgtctactt gacaggggta ggaacataat cggtcaattt taaatatggg gcatatattg
     4201 atattttata aaatttgtta cgttttttgt attttttcat aagatgtgtc atatgtatta
     4261 aatcgtggta atgaaaaaca gtatcaaact atcagaactt tggtagttta ataaaaaaac
     4321 ggaggtattt tatggaggaa aataatcaaa atcaatgcat accttacaat tgtttaagta
     4381 atcctgaaga agtacttttg gatggagaac ggatatcaac tggtaattca tcaattgata
     4441 tttctctgtc acttgttcag tttctggtat ctaactttgt accaggggga ggatttttag
     4501 ttggattaat agattttgta tggggaatag ttggcccttc tcaatgggat gcatttctag
     4561 tacaaattga acaattaatt aatgaaagaa tagctgaatt tgctaggaat gctgctattg
     4621 ctaatttaga aggattagga aacaatttca atatatatgt ggaagcattt aaagaatggg
     4681 aagaagatcc taataatcca gcaaccagga ccagagtaat tgatcgcttt cgtatacttg
     4741 atgggctact tgaaagggac attccttcgt ttcgaatttc tggatttgaa gtaccccttt
     4801 tatccgttta tgctcaagcg gccaatctgc atctagctat attaagagat tctgtaattt
     4861 ttggagaaag atggggattg acaacgataa atgtcaatga aaactataat agactaatta
     4921 ggcatattga tgaatatgct gatcactgtg caaatacgta taatcgggga ttaaataatt
     4981 taccgaaatc tacgtatcaa gattggataa catataatcg attacggaga gacttaacat
     5041 tgactgtatt agatatcgcc gctttctttc caaactatga caataggaga tatccaattc
     5101 agccagttgg tcaactaaca agggaagttt atacggaccc attaattaat tttaatccac
     5161 agttacagtc tgtagctcaa ttacctactt ttaacgttat ggagagcagc gcaattagaa
     5221 atcctcattt atttgatata ttgaataatc ttacaatctt tacggattgg tttagtgttg
     5281 gacgcaattt ttattgggga ggacatcgag taatatctag ccttatagga ggtggtaaca
     5341 taacatctcc tatatatgga agagaggcga accaggagcc tccaagatcc tttactttta
     5401 atggaccggt atttaggact ttatcaaatc ctactttacg attattacag caaccttggc
     5461 cagcgccacc atttaattta cgtggtgttg aaggagtaga attttctaca cctacaaata
     5521 gctttacgta tcgaggaaga ggtacggttg attctttaac tgaattaccg cctgaggata
     5581 atagtgtgcc acctcgcgaa ggatatagtc atcgtttatg tcatgcaact tttgttcaaa
     5641 gatctggaac acctttttta acaactggtg tagtattttc ttggacgcat cgtagtgcaa
     5701 ctcttacaaa tacaattgat ccagagagaa ttaatcaaat acctttagtg aaaggattta
     5761 gagtttgggg gggcacctct gtcattacag gaccaggatt tacaggaggg gatatccttc
     5821 gaagaaatac ctttggtgat tttgtatctc tacaagtcaa tattaattca ccaattaccc
     5881 aaagataccg tttaagattt cgttacgctt ccagtaggga tgcacgagtt atagtattaa
     5941 caggagcggc atccacagga gtgggaggcc aagttagtgt aaatatgcct cttcagaaaa
     6001 ctatggaaat aggggagaac ttaacatcta gaacatttag atataccgat tttagtaatc
     6061 ctttttcatt tagagctaat ccagatataa ttgggataag tgaacaacct ctatttggtg
     6121 caggttctat tagtagcggt gaactttata tagataaaat tgaaattatt ctagcagatg
     6181 caacatttga agcagaatct gatttagaaa gagcacaaaa ggcggtgaat gccctgttta
     6241 cttcttccaa tcaaatcggg ttaaaaaccg atgtgacgga ttatcatatt gatcaagtat
     6301 ccaatttagt ggattgttta tcagatgaat tttgtctgga tgaaaagcga gaattgtccg
     6361 agaaagtcaa acatgcgaag cgactcagtg atgagcggaa tttacttcaa gatccaaact
     6421 tcagagggat caatagacaa ccagaccgtg gctggagagg aagtacagat attaccatcc
     6481 aaggaggaga tgacgtattc aaagagaatt acgtcacact accgggtacc gttgatgagt
     6541 gctatccaac gtatttatat cagaaaatag atgagtcgaa attaaaagct tatacccgtt
     6601 atgaattaag agggtatatc gaagatagtc aagacttaga aatctatttg atccgttaca
     6661 atgcaaaaca cgaaatagta aatgtgccag gcacgggttc cttatggccg ctttcagccc
     6721 aaagtccaat cggaaagtgt ggagaaccga atcgatgcgc gccacacctt gaatggaatc
     6781 ctgatctaga ttgttcctgc agagacgggg aaaaatgtgc acatcattcc catcatttca
     6841 ccttggatat tgatgttgga tgtacagact taaatgagga cttaggtgta tgggtgatat
     6901 tcaagattaa gacgcaagat ggccatgcaa gactagggaa tctagagttt ctcgaagaga
     6961 aaccattatt aggggaagca ctagctcgtg tgaaaagagc ggagaagaag tggagagaca
     7021 aacgagagaa actgcagttg gaaacaaata ttgtttataa agaggcaaaa gaatctgtag
     7081 atgctttatt tgtaaactct caatatgata gattacaagt ggatacgaac atcgcaatga
     7141 ttcatgcggc agataaacgc gttcatagaa tccgggaagc gtatctgcca gagttgtctg
     7201 tgattccagg tgtcaatgcg gccattttcg aagaattaga gggacgtatt tttacagcgt
     7261 attccttata tgatgcgaga aatgtcatta aaaatggcga tttcaataat ggcttattat
     7321 gctggaacgt gaaaggtcat gtagatgtag aagagcaaaa caaccaccgt tcggtccttg
     7381 ttatcccaga atgggaggca gaagtgtcac aagaggttcg tgtctgtcca ggtcgtggct
     7441 atatccttcg tgtcacagca tataaagagg gatatggaga gggctgcgta acgatccatg
     7501 agatcgaaga caatacagac gaactgaaat tcagcaactg tgtagaagag gaagtatatc
     7561 caaacaacac agtaacgtgt aataattata ctgggactca agaagaatat gagggtacgt
     7621 acacttctcg taatcaagga tatgacgaag cctatggtaa taacccttcc gtaccagctg
     7681 attacgcttc agtctatgaa gaaaaatcgt atacagatgg acgaagagag aatccttgtg
     7741 aatctaacag aggctatggg gattacacac cactaccggc tggttatgta acaaaggatt
     7801 tagagtactt cccagagacc gataaggtat ggattgagat cggagaaaca gaaggaacat
     7861 tcatcgtgga tagcgtggaa ttactcctta tggaggaata agatacgtta taaaatgtaa
     7921 cgtatgcaaa taaagaatga ttactgacct atattaacag ataaataaga aaatttttat
     7981 acgaataaaa aacggacatc actcttaaga gaatgatgtc cgttttttgt atgatttgat
     8041 ttaacgagtg atatgtagat atattttttt gcgaaggctt tacatgacaa aaaaattcta
     8101 aatttaacct taaatatagt tggggtgaaa atatgccaaa ctaatttatt ccgaatgtta
     8161 attcgaaaca aatcataaac agaaaataca ggcataaaaa aattttgtgt aagacatttt
     8221 tttatacctg tattatgggt gtatttcccc tgttaaaata tttaattaaa accatcatct
     8281 tttttattat cttcaggaat atatggagag taaaatgaga tttcatctaa acaaaaaata
     8341 ataaccatag atagcaaaaa gattttcgaa aagacaagta taaagaatgt gatattaaaa
     8401 accttgaatt tataaatata acaatgcacg ttattgttaa ttgtattatg ttgtcattca
     8461 tttaatgcgt catatttgtg taaatttttt atgacattat taagctccag tactgttttc
     8521 aattaagggt atgcgtattt atattcaatt agtaatacat ttataatcaa aaattatata
     8581 tatatactaa taaactacgt gattttatgt atttatgttt aatttaatga agattggctt
     8641 ttgaatacct atatatatga ttatctttaa ggaaaaataa aatgatttcc tagaagggtg
     8701 gtattacgta ctaatttatt aaaagttatt tagtataata atttcgtgca atttttttgg
     8761 gtaatttgga taaaaatata aaaaaaataa taaattaaga ctatggagtt tagtgtttta
     8821 gaatcgtctt taaaacggta gatacagaaa cagaaaatta tacagataaa caatttcttc
     8881 cctctctgaa acagaaggag tacagttttc ctaaaatagg aattagttcg cagtggaggg
     8941 ttcaattcta tgatatctat ctaaggggta ttaattaatt cgtagtggaa ttgatgtaat
     9001 ggcatatgag ttagaattta agaattctta cggttaatta acaatgactt ctcaactact
     9061 caaatactaa tctactttag gctagacaaa ttgatttata gaattcaact gattgtaaac
     9121 aaactatgaa tcctatgaaa ttttctaaga tttatccagc aaaataacct tttctacaga
     9181 aaataaattt atgatggaag ctgaagtagc tgctaaaaat ggtatatccg tcttagcaaa
     9241 agagtgagtc actttaaaaa tagaaaattt aactatagaa ccaaaaatat tattatttga
     9301 gcagaaatct aaagaataat atagattagt ctaaaagatt tttagattac cctaagcttt
     9361 taaaatatcc atacgataca aaccctaaat ttttttgtat ttttaattta ctatactcat
     9421 aaaaatatcc gtgttttggt gggcggagga atgagtaatt tttatttttc ctttaacaat
     9481 catcagtata attctgagtt ggctaaggag tgtatcctat agcaaccgaa catttaaact
     9541 gatgatatac aactcagtta aaaaagtact taaataatat tacagacgct tttaaccaaa
     9601 aaatgaattg aatccgtgct ctctcgaaat tacaattatt tctattaaaa aacaaatcta
     9661 aaaaactgat taaaacaatg gagtgaattt gattgtcatt tataaaaaat agtaagatag
     9721 ggactaagtt aaatggattg ataaccatat ctatcgttgc ttgtataatt ctttcaacat
     9781 taggtttttt ttgcttagta aaaagtaaaa atgcttcaac taatatgtac gaacataatt
     9841 tattgtcaat ccaacatatt ggggctgtag aagcgaatat tttccatgtt aatatgaatt
     9901 taatggagat gatgatatca caagatgaaa aaagaagtaa agaattacta gcggagataa
     9961 acggggctcg aaaagaaaat gataaattat taaaacaatt ggaatctaaa attaattcta
    10021 accaagaatt aaaattgtat aaagatttct atggatcatt tgatgaatta agaatgcaaa
    10081 taaaaaaaat acaagatgta aacttatcca ataatgaaga tttatataca tattatttaa
    10141 aagaaattga accaaatatt aaaaaggcaa tagaatccat tcaggagctt attagatata
    10201 acaaaaataa tgcacaacag ttacaggaat ctaatattag cagtataaaa aatacaatga
    10261 caatgtttat tagcatatca gttatagtaa taataattgt tacttttatc ggttatttta
    10321 ttaaacgtgc aatcaagcaa ccaatcatat tattacaaca ggacatggaa aaagtatctg
    10381 caggtaattt aacaatacgc acttcttatg aatctaataa tgaattagga cgtatagtac
    10441 actcttttaa caatatgtta gataatctac aacaactaat aggaaatgta aagagtacaa
    10501 ccaatgaggt tatttcttct acggaaggta tgttacaaaa tacaaaaaaa gcaactgata
    10561 tatcaaatga agttgttcaa aatatttctg aagtaaatac caaaattgaa ggacaattta
    10621 taagtatcca agagaattca tcatcattaa aagaaatagc tactggagtt caaactattg
    10681 ccgaatcgtc aacaatgatt acggaaatga ctgttaaaac aactgaacat gtaaattcag
    10741 gcagtgaaga aataaaacaa tctatccttc aaatgaatag tgtacatgca gttgttgaag
    10801 aaacctctat agtaatagat agacttgtta cacgcacgca acaaattgat aaagccctaa
    10861 atgctattac taatattgca gaacaaacta atcttttagc attaaacgct gcaattgaag
    10921 ctgcacgtgc aggtgaaaat gggaaagggt ttgcgatggt tgcggaagaa gtaagggatt
    10981 tggcggaaaa atccaaagag tttgccaatg aaataaatca tttaattaaa aatattcaac
    11041 aagatacaaa ggcaacagtt gatgtaatgc aaagggggaa acaaaaagca atagaaggaa
    11101 aggaagcagc tcagaaggca aaccacgtat tcttttctgt tgtaaaggat attgatggaa
    11161 tatctagtca aatgcaagag gtatgtgcag caacagaaga aatgtctgca ggaacagagg
    11221 aagtgaatat atccttgtca acagtctcta aaactgcagc ggaggtagca agcggaacca
    11281 attatgctgc acattcaatc caagaacaag cagtatcaat tgaggagata gcgaatcaat
    11341 ctaaaaaagt aaagggaaaa gtagaagaat tatcacattt ggtctcacaa ttcataatag
    11401 aagaacaaga aatgaagaat taattttata taacttgaac tactcaccac ttaacgtcct
    11461 tacggactgt ttgaagtggg agattcctgc gaacaccgat gtatccacca gttatcttag
    11521 caggctctgc ccgtagtccc tacggtgaaa acagaagtat cttgtacgtt gactcatcac
    11581 gctacctact ttagcttggt tttcgcaact tcggcaaacg tgggatggta gaacgttgaa
    11641 gattttacga ttgcaacgtc tttctgcaac caaccttata tcttcagttt tcaaagagcg
    11701 atctgtacaa gtatataata gcaaacatgt tggcttacgc caaccgacat tcatctccca
    11761 cctatttgct ggtgctatcg caccttcaca caaattgagg aaagagtctt ctgtcgtaaa
    11821 aagataaatt tttattaata attttttgat ttaataaaga atctgtcgat atatataaaa
    11881 ctataattaa aataataagt gatgtctttt tcatgaataa attcaaacag gttaaatgat
    11941 ctgagttctg ccctacttaa ctaacttgtg gtctgtttat agtaggggtc ctgcgaatat
    12001 caaatagcct ttgcttgtag acatactgtg agaacttaag tatcttgttc gttaattatc
    12061 aacattgcca agcagggttg atagaaaatt tgtacaagta attaatagcg aaagttttgg
    12121 cttatacaat ctgacatgta tttcccggtt attagtggtt tcacaccttt atgcatatgg
    12181 agaaagagtc ttctgccaaa aaataataaa atttaagtga aaagattttt ttgtagataa
    12241 aaagccgttt tcctaattta aggaattcgg cttttctgcc tcattttcat aatgattgta
    12301 ccaattttaa ggtcattaat tgtaattctt actttaaaga aattcaataa ggttatacct
    12361 ataacataag atgatgcctc tcttcatgta tgggactttt cattctaaat aagataattc
    12421 ctaagtgtaa taatcagtat cataaatata taaatgaaat tattccgatt agaatttttt
    12481 tctaaagggg cataataaag ttgaattccc cctcttaaga gaagctttaa acgagaaatt
    12541 cctaataaca ccaaggtatc aacccattat tttagcagga tttgcttgca gtttctacaa
    12601 tgagaactga agtgccttgt atcaggattc acactctagc atggattgat aaaatgttaa
    12661 agaatttacc attgtaaaga tttttctgca actaacccca tatcttcaat tttcaaagag
    12721 caatctgtac aaatatttag tggcaaattc gttggcttac gctaactgac atttatttct
    12781 cacctatttg ttggtgatat catagtttca cacaaattga gaaaggaaat gaatatcaga
    12841 aaaagataaa agaaagaacc acatttattg ttatatacac attcttttat gaacaggatc
    12901 caaaaaatat taagaaggtg agctcattgt ctaaatattc acagggacaa tttatttttt
    12961 tagtaactgt attaattagt tatgtaagtt tttatttgct ttttttattt gcttttccta
    13021 atttttattt tttaactgaa tttaatatac gaatatcgtc tttaattgtt gaaactattg
    13081 tagttgcttc attactttac tctatattat taaggaaaat taaaatagaa gtcttctggg
    13141 tatgcatgac ttttgcaata ggttgtttct tattagggaa tttcatatcc attttccagg
    13201 ttcttgatat agaaataccg attgaacact ttcggatgta tttttgttgt ttttcttatt
    13261 tcttttactt tttgcttttc tttataaaat tataaaagag tgcactaact gggaaaaatc
    13321 atatttactc tgtgatatat gtattgtagt tacttcaata tttactttag aatggtacat
    13381 atttaataac cctacagccc attttttatc tttttcaatt ggagatatct ttctttcatt
    13441 tgtttttcca attatagatt tattactttt tttacttggg attagccttg tatttagacc
    13501 aactattttt aatgcgaaaa acaaactata tatttttatt atagtattaa ttggattggc
    13561 tagtactgac tacttatatt tttatgtaca agatgaatta tcggatcgtg cagtcatact
    13621 gttaagatgt ttatatagag tttttctttt attaatcgct attgctgcta ctataccgaa
    13681 agagtcattt tctaaaagaa attattttat tatcaatcca atattggggg agaaaatcct
    13741 agtatctttt ccttatcttg cagttacgat tttaattggt tttaccttta aagagcaaac
    13801 ccattcatct acactcatta ctggaaattg tataacattt gtatttgtac tgatacgtca
    13861 tacaattatg cgaatgcaaa accgagattt aaccaaaaag ttaaaagtgt ttaatagtca
    13921 attagaacaa aaaatatcac aaaaaactgc agatttaatc aaaaaatcta atgatttgct
    13981 ggaaaaacaa gaaaaattta agtctttata tgaatatcat ccagatccta ttttaactat
    14041 cgattcaaac ggcatagtat tgaatataaa ccaggctgga agtatattat taggaaaaaa
    14101 aagtgtcgaa ttaataggaa aagagtgcat ctctattttc ttagatgaag atagatttga
    14161 attggaagag gctctaaagc aggagggacg atgcagttcg gattctttac agttacgtgt
    14221 gaaaaataat aatgtgaagg acgtacattt ttggtctgta accattgttc ctataatgat
    14281 agagagacaa acttttggga gctatgtaat ggtaaaagac attacaaaaa tgaaacaaca
    14341 gcaagatgag ataaactacc tagcatttca tgatacggtg acggagattg gaaatcgtat
    14401 attcttccaa caagaattgg atagatccat taagcgtgca caaaaaacac aggataagtt
    14461 tgggctcctg tatattgatt taaatcgctt taagactatt aatgatacac tgggtcattc
    14521 gattggtgac agggttttaa aagaagttgc caaacgtttt agggcatgtc tttcaccgac
    14581 tattcctcta gcaagaatag gtggagatga gtttgcgatt attgtccata accaaacaga
    14641 gcaacagcta ttgggtttgt gtaaaactct atttcgtata actgaagaac catttgtagt
    14701 aaatcagcat agtttttact tatctcttag tataggaata gcagtgtatc catt
//
LOCUS       320_00001                531 bp    dna     linear   UNK 
ACCESSION   320_00001
FEATURES             Location/Qualifiers
     Segment         complement(3..530)
                     /ETX_MTX2="NO"
                     /Endotoxin_C="NO"
                     /Endotoxin_M="NO"
                     /Endotoxin_N="YES"
                     /Endotoxin_mid="NO"
                     /Rank="Rank4"
                     /Segment_name="320_00001"
                     /Toxin_10="NO"
                     /blast_detail="Query_desc:-2 3-530 len=176
                     Query_Length:176	Query_Start-End:1-176	Hit_id:Cry1Ab11
                     Hit_desc:I12419	Hit_length:695	Hit_Start-End:32-207
                     Aln_length:176	Percent_identity:99.4318181818182
                     E-value:2e-123"
                     /blast_prediction="YES"
                     /hmm_detail="Hit_desc:-2 3-530 len=176	Hmm_name:cry.hmm
                     Hmm_len:1183	E-value:9.8e-54"
                     /hmm_prediction="YES"
                     /locus_tag="320_00001"
                     /protein_desc="-2 3-530 len=176"
                     /protein_id="320_00001"
                     /protein_len="176"
                     /svm_prediction="NO"
                     /translation="GYTPIDISLSLTQFLLSEFVPGAGFVLGLVDIIWGIFGPSQWDA
                     FLVQIEQLINQRIEEFARNQAISRLEGLSNLYQIYAESFREWEADPTNPALREEMRIQ
                     FNDMNSALTTAIPLFAVQNYQVPLLSVYVQAANLHLSVLRDVSVFGQRWGFDAATINS
                     RYNDLTRLIGNYTDYA"
ORIGIN      
        1 acagcataat ctgtatagtt gccaataagc ctagttaaat cattataacg actattgata
       61 gtcgcggcat caaatcccca cctttgtcca aacactgaaa catctctcaa aactgataaa
      121 tgtaaatttg cagcttgaac atatactgat aaaagaggaa cttgataatt ttgaactgca
      181 aaaagaggaa tagcggttgt aagggcactg ttcatgtcat tgaattgaat acgcatctct
      241 tctcttaatg ctggattagt aggatctgct tcccactctc taaaagattc tgcgtaaatt
      301 tgataaagat tgcttagtcc ttctaatcta gaaatggctt ggttcctagc gaattcttct
      361 attctttggt taattaactg ttcaatttgt acaagaaatg cgtcccattg agagggacca
      421 aaaattcccc atattatatc aactagtcct aacacaaatc cagcaccggg aacaaattca
      481 ctcaaaagaa attgcgttag cgacaaggaa atatcgattg gggtgtaacc a
//
LOCUS       528_00018              20572 bp    dna     linear   UNK 
ACCESSION   528_00018
FEATURES             Location/Qualifiers
     Segment         19034..20206
                     /ETX_MTX2="NO"
                     /Endotoxin_C="NO"
                     /Endotoxin_M="NO"
                     /Endotoxin_N="NO"
                     /Endotoxin_mid="NO"
                     /Rank="Rank1"
                     /Segment_name="528_00018"
                     /Toxin_10="YES"
                     /blast_detail="Query_desc:+2 19034-20206 len=391
                     Query_Length:391	Query_Start-End:45-387	Hit_id:Cry78Aa1
                     Hit_desc:KY780623	Hit_length:359	Hit_Start-End:20-354
                     Aln_length:349	Percent_identity:32.6647564469914
                     E-value:2e-45"
                     /blast_prediction="YES"
                     /hmm_detail=""
                     /hmm_prediction="NO"
                     /locus_tag="528_00018"
                     /protein_desc="+2 19034-20206 len=391"
                     /protein_id="528_00018"
                     /protein_len="391"
                     /svm_prediction="NO"
                     /translation="GVPNHNKGDLFMKKKKIKRLPLPKKVITGLFVGAMALSIWAPES
                     QAATPENNKYYNINLKANTWLKWNVEGASTNNGPTIRLWGGSNNENEKFTFFPLDGGL
                     YAIVNKNSGKPVTVQSGSNILTQYSWTGSSNEQWYLRNQGNNYYEIVHQATGKVASYA
                     RNGNAEYVDLDDSNPYDPDRVFQISDAGASVQLPTLPTIGSRPNAPEYNPTGPIDQQL
                     PQTSGSVVVGATSIPCIMVNDNQASDYTKIHNSPYYVLVKEEYWEKVRSEIIPAGGSS
                     KYTVTTGVSTEDQQRMTDTLSMNFGADLGFKFKAVSASLQYGISKTLQTEISTTSTES
                     TESTEEKTITSISGKDTGYTAYQLVTKYTLKRTDGSAVSSSWTVRDPNQTLVRTITN"
ORIGIN      
        1 ccaatgagca acaaagtcag cttgttccat attctcttct ggagtattgc tattctcatt
       61 actattacgt ttgtttatat cttttatatt ttgttttaag gaaacaggtt ttgttttatt
      121 ggtgtgacac tttttttcat ttttaacagg tgcttgtgtg acaacctgtt cctccacaat
      181 gattggttga ataacaatag cgttacatgt ttgtctcata tcgattttac gcttcatttc
      241 tagctgttta ataataccta aagattctag gtgtaggcat actctaataa ccgttctacg
      301 gctaatatta aggtcttcag cgatgtgttt tttcgttctg aaagatacgc caaagaactt
      361 agaagaatag ttgtgtaatt tatttaatac agttaattga gttttgttta actgatcggc
      421 gaatttctct ttgtacgccc gaacagtttt atttaattca tcaatagttt tgaatgttgc
      481 tagattttta tatgtttcat tacctgcaat aattgtaatt ccttgtttct tttccatagt
      541 ggtttgtctc ctttttggaa acaaaaaagc aacgtcacca atttggtaaa cgttgcttaa
      601 tagaccctgc atgatgtaaa atagctcatg agagtatagc aagtgtttac ctggcctaat
      661 caggtggacg gtatatagag tgttcgtagc actttacata cacgctgtgc tctcttgttt
      721 tgtgtagatt ttgcacgctg aaataatttt gcatgaattt tgcacgatta cttctggaaa
      781 tctaaaggag ccttgatata aaaggggtgt tttgctatta gttcgaatcc ctctgggcgc
      841 gtcaaaaagt cctaacttac gttttgtagg ttaggacttt ttttatttac ctcttgttac
      901 atctagtaat aagatttact attagtactt gataataatt tttaatttta ttattttctt
      961 tcaatattat tcaaatttcg gttgtaagtt gtaaatctca ttaatacata taaattaata
     1021 atattttgga atgggtgtct gcgtgaggat tctcctttta ccaaacttat tgtacaatag
     1081 aaacaagggg gagattagtt tgaaggcaag tcttttacaa gaacaaagct tacgtttggc
     1141 aatgacacaa gagttaaggc aagcgattac aatgctccag tataatgtac aagaattatc
     1201 ggagtttttg tatgagcaat cgttagagaa tccccttatt gagttaggtg gttttgagag
     1261 ggagaagaaa aagagctcta acaacagtaa aagtaccagc aaacaagtcg agaatcagat
     1321 ggagatctac agtgtggatt ctacaacgat tcagcaacat ttattaaatc aaatacagta
     1381 ttataaaata gatgaagaag agcgaaaagt agcttctttc attattatga acatggatgg
     1441 aaatggatat ttacaagaaa cgaatgaaga gttagcagag ctcctttctg cacatattca
     1501 tgtagtcgac cgttctgtag agcttgtcca atcactggag ccagcagggg taggggcgcg
     1561 taatattcag gaatgtttaa ccttacaatt gaagcgctta caaagacgta atggattagc
     1621 agaagaggtt gtagaagatc atttcgctta ttttgtgaag aaagattggc gaaagctcgt
     1681 tcaagtgttg aaatgtagta atgaggaatt gcagagtgcg gtaaattgta taacgtcatt
     1741 acaaccaaaa ccaggtcttg cgttttcttc agataaacca ctttacattg tacctgatat
     1801 ggcggtgaaa aaagatggcg atcgcctcgt tttacaaatg aatgagagaa atatgccgag
     1861 aattgaaatt cattctgaat atagtgcgct tcttaataat agtgaaagtg aagtagcatc
     1921 ttacgtatca gaaaagtatc agcatgtgca gtggattatg cgcagtttga agcagagaaa
     1981 acagacattg ctgcaagtaa tgactattat tatggaaaaa caacgtgatt tcttctggaa
     2041 aggtccagag tatttaagac ctctcgcttt aaaagaggta gcggaagagt taagtgtgca
     2101 tgaatcgaca attagtcgtg cgacgcgaaa taaatatgtg caaacaccac acggtttatt
     2161 tgagatgaaa tcgttcttta gcaatgccgt ttcgacgact gaagatgaag cagtttctac
     2221 aaaacgtgta aaacaattta ttcaaacgct aattggggca gaggataaga aaaagccact
     2281 ttcagatcaa aagatttcaa aattattaga agaagagcat gaaattgtta tttctcgaag
     2341 aacagtggcg aagtatagag aacaaatgca tatcccagct tcgtcattac gaaaaacgat
     2401 cggataggtg aagaagatga aagttgtact gtatactaaa aaagattgtg gcctttgcgt
     2461 gaaggcgaaa caagttttac aggaagtaca atgtgaatat tcttttcaaa tcgaggaaat
     2521 agatatatat gaagataatg accttttaga aaaatatcac ttaatgattc cggttgtaga
     2581 aatggacgga aaacaagtag aatatggtaa cattcacaaa ggtgtcataa taaactatat
     2641 aaagaatgca gttaagagtt gaataagttt ctatctcctg ttacaataat acacgtagca
     2701 gggattattt ttttaaccta tgtgggacac aaaatgtcac tacgggacgt aaagtgacca
     2761 cgagggaaaa tgaaccgatg tagtgaggag aaaagatatg cgctcatgga ttcagaatac
     2821 aaaaaaatta ttacctgatc tgctacctgt tatgcaaacg agaatgcaaa ttcttcaata
     2881 cattaggctc atgcagccga ttggaagaag aaacttatca gcaagtctcg gtatgacaga
     2941 acgagtattg cgaagtgaag ttcaagtttt gaaagaacaa aacttagttc acgtcgcttc
     3001 ttctggaatg actttgacag aagaaggaac agctttagtt cttgctttgg aagactttat
     3061 gaaagaaatt tccgggttaa aggttttaga aaagcaactt aaggaaacat tagacttgga
     3121 tgaagttttc gttgtccctg gtgatagtga tgaatcacct tgggtcaaac tggagatggg
     3181 ccgtgcttgt gtgacttgta taaaagaccg tctgacagcg aataatatcg ttgctgtggc
     3241 tggaggaact acgctagctg ctgctgcgga catgatgcaa cttgattgca aagatttaca
     3301 tatgctattt gtcccagcac gtggtggaat tggagaaggt gttgaattag aagccaatac
     3361 catttgtgcc aagatggcgc aaaatacgat gagtaattat cgcttattgt atgttccaga
     3421 ccatgttagt agcgaagcat atgcgtctat tgtgacagag ccttccgtga aagaagttct
     3481 tgagttgatt cgatcttcca atatcgtcat tcatggaata ggtgatgcgt taacaatggc
     3541 acgtcgcaga agtacttcag aagcagattg gttaaagatt caggcaagcg aagcagttgg
     3601 cgaagctttc ggttactact ttaatgaaga aggaaatgtt gttcataaag taagaacggt
     3661 tggtatgcaa ctagaggact tacaaaatgt atctcacgtt gttgcagtcg ctggaggttc
     3721 ttcaaaggca aaagcaatac aggctgtaat taaacaaggg cacacttcaa ttctaattac
     3781 agatgaaggt gcagcaaaac agttaacaaa gggttttacc ctttaatata atcccccaag
     3841 gaggaaattc aaatgactaa aattggtatt aatggatttg gacgtatcgg acgtaacgta
     3901 ttccgcgcag ctcttaacaa ctctgaggta gaagtagtag caatcaacga cttaacagat
     3961 gctaaaacat tagctcacct tttaaaatat gacacagttc acggaacttt aaatgcagaa
     4021 gtatctgcta acgaaaacag catcgttgtt aacggtaaag aaattaaagt tatcgctgag
     4081 cgtgacccag ctcaattacc atggagcgac tacggagtag aagtagtagt agaatctact
     4141 ggccgtttca ctaaaaaatc agacgctgag aaacacttag gtggatcagt taagaaagtt
     4201 atcatctcag ctccagcttc tgacgaagat atcactgtag ttatgggtgt taaccacgaa
     4261 caatacgatg cagctaacca caacgtagta tctaacgctt cttgtactac aaactgtcta
     4321 gctccattcg ctaaagtatt aaacgaaaaa ttcggcgtaa aacgcggaat gatgacaaca
     4381 attcactctt acactaacga ccaacaaatc ttagacttac cacacaaaga tttacgtcgt
     4441 gctcgtgcag cagctgaaaa catgatccca acatctactg gtgcagctaa agctgtagca
     4501 ttagtattac cagaacttaa aggtaaatta aacggtggcg ctgtacgtgt tccaactgct
     4561 aacgtttctc tagttgactt agttgttgaa cttgacaaag aagtaacagt tgaagaagta
     4621 aatgcagcat tcaaagcagc agctgaaggc gaattaaaag gtatccttgg atacagcgaa
     4681 gagccattag tatctatcga ctataacgga tgtacagctt cttctacaat cgatgcatta
     4741 tctacaatgg taatggaagg taacatggtt aaagtacttt cttggtacga taacgaaact
     4801 ggttactcta accgcgtagt agacctagca gcttacatga cttcaaaagg tctttaattc
     4861 ttaattatat aagttatcaa tgacaaaacg agggagaggg tttgttccct ctctctcttc
     4921 tttcgtttta aaagcaaatg tgttaagctt ttgagtgggt tttgtcaatc ctaactagta
     4981 gtcggaggga aatccaatga acaaaaaatc aattcgtgac gtagatttaa aaggtaagcg
     5041 tgtattttgc cgcgttgatt tcaacgtacc tatgaaagaa ggcaaaatta cagatgaaac
     5101 tcgtatccgt gcagctcttc ctacaattca atatttagta gagcaaggtg cgaaagttat
     5161 tttagcaagt cacttaggcc gtccaaaagg tcaagtagta gaagaaatgc gtttaactcc
     5221 agtagcagca cgtttaggcg agcttcttgg taaagacgtt aaaaaagcgg acgaagcatt
     5281 cggaccagtt gcacaagaaa tggttgcagc aatgaacgaa ggcgacgtat tagttcttga
     5341 aaacgtacgt ttctatgcgg gcgaagaaaa gaatgatgca gaacttgcga aagaatttgc
     5401 agcacttgct gacatcttcg taaacgatgc attcggtgca gctcaccgtg ctcacgcttc
     5461 tacagcaggt atcgcagact acctaccagc agtatctggt ctattaatgg aaaaagagtt
     5521 agatgtactt ggtaaagcac tttctaaccc agaacgtcca tttacagcta tcatcggtgg
     5581 tgcgaaagta aaagataaaa tcggtgtaat tcgtcatcta ttagacaaag tagataactt
     5641 aatcatcggt ggtggacttg cttacacatt cgttaaagct ttaggtcatg aaattggtct
     5701 atctctatgt gaagacgaca agatcgaact agctaaagaa tttatgcaac ttgcaaaaga
     5761 aaaaggcgta aacttctaca tgccagttga tgttgtaatc actgaggaat tctctgaaac
     5821 tgcaacaact aaaatcgttg gtatcgactc tatcccttct aactgggaag gcgtggacat
     5881 cggtcctaaa acacgtgaaa tttatgcaga tgtaattaaa aattctaagc ttgttgtatg
     5941 gaatggacca atgggtgtat tcgaaatgac tccattcgca gaaggtacaa aagcagtagg
     6001 acaagcatta gcagatgcag aagatacata ctctgttatc ggcggtggtg actctgcagc
     6061 agctgttgaa aaattcggta tggctgataa aatgagccac atttctactg gcggcggtgc
     6121 gtcattagaa ttcatggaag gtaaagagct tccaggtgta gtttgtctta acgacaaata
     6181 agtagcagcc aaagaaaaag gacggtgcaa agcatgcgta aaccaattat cgcaggtaac
     6241 tggaaaatga ataaaactct atctgaagca gttagcttcg tagaggaagt taaaggtcaa
     6301 atcccagcag cttcagctgt tgatgcagta gtttgctctc cagctctatt cttagagcgc
     6361 cttgtagcag caactgaagg aactgactta caagtaggtg cacaaaacat gcacttcgaa
     6421 aaaaatggtg cattcactgg cgaaattagc ccagtagcac ttagcgactt aaaagttggc
     6481 tatgtagtac ttggccactc tgagcgtcgt gaaatgtttg ctgaaacaga tgagtcagta
     6541 aacaaaaaga ctatcgcagc atttgaacat ggtttaacac caatcgtatg ttgtggtgag
     6601 actttagaag agcgcgaaag cggaaaaaca tttgatctag tagcaggtca agtgacaaaa
     6661 gcacttgcag gtttaacaga agagcaagtt aaggcaactg ttatcgctta tgagccaatc
     6721 tgggctatcg gtacaggtaa atcttcttct tctgcagatg caaacgaagt atgtgcgcac
     6781 atccgtaaag ttgttgcaga agctgtttct ccagaagctg cagaagctgt tcgtatccaa
     6841 tacggcggta gcgtaaaacc agaaaacatt aaagagtata tggcacaatc tgacatcgac
     6901 ggcgctttag ttggcggtgc tagcttagag cctgcttcgt tcttaggtct tctgggggcg
     6961 gtaaaatgag aaagccaaca gctttaatca ttcttgacgg tttcggactt cgtgaagaaa
     7021 cttacgggaa tgctgtagca caagctaaga aacctaattt tgatggttac tggaacaaat
     7081 tccctcacac aacgcttaca gcttgtggcg aggcagtagg tcttccagaa ggtcaaatgg
     7141 gtaactctga ggttggtcac ttaaatatcg gtgctggccg cgtagtatat caaagcttaa
     7201 cacgcgttaa cgttgcaatt cgtgaaggcg agttcgataa gaacgaaact tttcaaaatg
     7261 caattaaaag tgtaaaagaa aaaggtactg cacttcattt attcggttta ctttctgacg
     7321 gtggtgtgca cagtcacatg aaccatatgt ttgctcttct tcgcttagca gcaaaagaag
     7381 gcgtggagaa agtttatatc catgcattct tagacggccg cgatgttgga ccacaaacag
     7441 caaaaggtta tatcgatgca acgaatgaag taattaaaga aacaggagta ggacaattcg
     7501 cgactatctc tggtcgttat tactctatgg accgtgacaa gcgttgggat cgcgtagaaa
     7561 aatgttacag tgctatggtg aatggtgaag gccctactta taaatcagca gaagagtgtg
     7621 tagaagactc ttatgcgaac ggtatctatg atgaattcgt attgccgtct gtaattgtta
     7681 acgaagataa cacgccagtt gcaacaatca atgatgatga tgcagttatc ttctataact
     7741 tccgtccaga ccgtgcaatt caaattgctc gtgtatttac aaacgaagac ttccgtgagt
     7801 tcgatcgtgg tgaaaaagta cctcacattc cagaattcgt atgtatgaca cacttcagtg
     7861 aaactgtaga tggttacgtg gcattcaagc caatgaacct tgataacact ttaggtgaag
     7921 ttgttgcgca agcgggatta aagcaacttc gcatcgcgga aactgaaaag tatccgcacg
     7981 ttacattctt ctttagcggt ggtcgtgagg ctgaattccc aggagaagag cgtatcttaa
     8041 ttaactcacc gaaggttgca acgtatgact tgaaacctga aatgagcatt tacgaagtaa
     8101 cggacgcttt agtaaatgaa atcgaaaatg ataaacatga tgttatcatt cttaactttg
     8161 cgaactgtga tatggttggc cattctggga tgatggaacc aacaattaaa gcagtagaag
     8221 caactgacga atgtttagga aaagttgtag aagcgattct tgcaaaagat ggtgtagcac
     8281 ttattactgc tgaccatggt aatgctgatc aggagttaac tgctgatggc ggtcctatga
     8341 cagctcatac aactaacccg gttcctttca tcgttacaaa aaatgatgta gagcttcgtg
     8401 aaggtggtat tttaggagat atcgctccaa caatgcttac acttttaaat gtggaacaac
     8461 cgaaagaaat gacaggtaaa acaattatta aataatttgc ttatataaaa aggagagaat
     8521 ttattatgtc aacaattatt gatgtttatg ctcgcgaagt ccttgactct cgtggtaacc
     8581 caactgtaga agtagaagtt tacacagaaa gcggcgcttt cggacgcgct atcgtaccaa
     8641 gtggtgcatc tactggtgag cacgaagcag tagaattacg tgacggtgac aaatctcgtt
     8701 accttggtaa aggtgttgtt aacgcagtaa acaacgttaa cgaaattatc gctccagaaa
     8761 tcgctggttt cgatgtaact gaccaagctg gtatcgaccg tgctatgatc gaattagatg
     8821 gcactccaaa caaaggtaaa ctaggcgcta acgctatcct tggtgtatct atggcagtag
     8881 ctcacgcagc agctgacttc gtaggtcttc cattataccg ttaccttggt ggattcaatg
     8941 caaaacaatt accaactcca atgatgaaca tcatcaacgg tggttctcac gctgataaca
     9001 acgttgactt ccaagagttc atgatcttac cagttggtgc tccaacattc aaagaatcaa
     9061 tccgtatggg tgctgaagta ttccatgcac ttaaagctgt attacatgac aaaggtctta
     9121 acactgcagt aggtgacgaa ggtggattcg ctccaaacct tggttctaac cgtgaagctt
     9181 tagaagtaat catcgaagct atcgaaaaag ctggttacaa agctggcgag aacgtattct
     9241 taggaatgga cgttgcttct tctgagttct acaacaaaga aactggtaaa tatgaccttg
     9301 caggcgaagg ccgtactggc ttaacttctg cagaaatggt tgatttctat gaagagcttt
     9361 gcaaagactt cccaatcatc tctatcgaag atggtttaga cgaaaacgac tgggatggtc
     9421 acaaattatt aactgagcgt atcggtgata aagtacaatt agttggtgac gatttattcg
     9481 taactaacac tcaaaaactt gctgaaggta tcgaaaaagg tatctctaac tcaatcttaa
     9541 ttaaagttaa ccaaatcggt actttaactg agactttcga agctatcgaa atggctaaac
     9601 gtgctggtta cacagcagtt gtatctcacc gttctggtga aactgaagat gctacaatcg
     9661 ctgacatcgc agttgcaact aacgctggcc aaatcaaaac tggttctatg agccgtactg
     9721 accgtattgc taagtacaac caattattac gcatcgaaga cgaactaggc gaaatcgctg
     9781 tttacgatgg tatcaaatct ttctataaca tcaaacgata attgtaggaa ataaacgaca
     9841 gaccgtgaga aatcacggtc tgttttttta tgctaaaatt gttcacccgt cataagtgac
     9901 atgaaatgtt tgaagaagcg gttatagtca aaatcaattg cgatttgatg aaccggccaa
     9961 tcaataaatg gcttctggtt cactagagaa cgaaattccc ctatgcttgc tccttgtgca
    10021 gaggattctg tcatgacaac aataggtgat ttatgatacg tgaacataga gttatcaaat
    10081 aaagcgagta ttggcattgt gtcatggaag gggctcccct ttaaatgtgg tagggcgtct
    10141 ttataatatc cgtagtaata atgatcaaat aacggtttga caagtggagc ttttcctttt
    10201 gcctcaatgt attctgccat ttctggtgta atgatggagt attgagtgac gtttaatggg
    10261 tatatgtaca tgttaactgc ggattgaagg actatattag cagcagtagg atcgccataa
    10321 aagtttgctt cggaaatagg ggtaacatta ccaggatgta aaaaggcacc gcccattacg
    10381 tagtaagatt taatttgttt cattaactgt ttgcacatga taaacaaaat tgctagggag
    10441 gtaagtcttc ctaaactcac aatgattaat tcatctttat actgttcaat aagaggaatg
    10501 acttcaaaaa aattctccat ttctccgtta gtcacattca cctttggaat aattggaccg
    10561 agcccctgtt tcccatgtac atccgtaaaa aacgcaggtg aggcaccagt aaggggacgt
    10621 tctgaaccac cgaatatctt gatatttcta ttctttgttt cgttattaaa aaaatgagca
    10681 ttttctacgg ccgttttttt tggaacattg ccgtaatcag caacgatacc gacgatttct
    10741 atttcatcga taaagaatgc taagaggaga gccatcgtat catcaatccc aggatcacaa
    10801 aaaatgagaa cttttttggg catatgttca ccacctatct tgtttatccg gtacaaatcc
    10861 gcttggtgag ggctaataat taatggggat gaggaaaacc tcaatgatta aagtttcact
    10921 ttatatatat gtaagtttaa ggataaaaag attattttat tgaaataata gtcttttaaa
    10981 ttcagaaaat aaaaactttt tatattaggt caaggttttt gacgtaattt tcgtttagaa
    11041 atgcagtcat atcaaggttg taagcgtata acataggctg tttttgctgt caagttgata
    11101 aattgcagct ttttacaatt tatactatga taaagatatt aacagaagat cgtataaaca
    11161 tgagggatga tgaacatgaa atttacaaag attcttgtcc aaattgctgc tctttacgtg
    11221 ttttatatgg ttggaacttg ggtgcaagaa atgttaaata ttccgattcc aggaagtttg
    11281 attggaatgt tcctcttact tgttttactt agcctaaaag ttcttccagt gaaatggttc
    11341 gatttaggag cagaaacact cgttgctatt atgccgtttt tattaattcc gccaacgctt
    11401 ggcctaatga attacggtgc tttttttatg agtaaaggaa tttctctttt cattacagtt
    11461 gtagcgagta catttttaat tattattgtc gcaggacata caggacaata tcttgcgaat
    11521 aggaaggaaa gagagtcgcg atgagccaaa tattaatcgg aatcggttgg gttcttttta
    11581 cggtgctatt atatcaatta tctaaaaaaa tctataaatt atttccaaca ccattcacca
    11641 ttccaatgct tgtagcaact ggattaatgg ctttcctatt tatcgtgctt gatataccat
    11701 atcaacatta tatggaaagt ggtggtggct ggattgcaaa gctacttgga cccggtgttg
    11761 tagcatttgc aattcctctt tataaacaac gtcatgttct gcaaaaatat gttgtaccga
    11821 ttgctggcgg ggtattagta ggtacaacag ttgcaatcgc tagtgatttt gcgattgctt
    11881 cacttatggg aacggataaa agcttaatct tatcgtcatt accaaaatcg gtgacaatgc
    11941 cagttgcgat gagtgtttct gagcaagtcg gtggtgtacc ttccttaaca gcagctttcg
    12001 ttgttatcgc aggtattact ggaacgatta caggacctct tttattaaaa tggagccgtg
    12061 ttacaaactc agttggtaaa ggtatcggat ttggatgtgc ttctcatatt atgggtgtta
    12121 tgagagcgat gaaaaataac gaacatgaag gtgttattgg atcggtaaca atgacattaa
    12181 cagcaatttt gacatgttta cttggaccgt tatttgcgat gatgtttatg taatagaaga
    12241 aaagcgagag cgcctctata gctctcgctt ttctatagaa tttatgctac agttacaata
    12301 actgaatctt tgtaggaggt acgccaagtg catacgttat tatcagtttt acttattatt
    12361 gtatcgattt taatgattgt tatggtactt atgcaatcta gtaatagctc aggcctttca
    12421 ggtgcaattt caggcggtgc ggagcaatta tttggtaagc aaaaggcacg tggaattgaa
    12481 gcggtattaa accgtattac aattgtttta gctgtattgt tctttgtatt aacaattggt
    12541 gttacgtact tcaatttata gaattgaaag aagaagcgtt agtgaatggt actaatggtt
    12601 cttctttttt tgttttgcta tttgaaagat gtttctaatt agattataga aatacaaata
    12661 tggtacacta gatatagaaa gaatacgact agattacaga agagaaagag gagaaataca
    12721 tgatgaaatt agcatctccg aaaccattta catttgaggg tggagaccgc gctgttttat
    12781 tactacatgg attcacaggg aactcagctg atgtacgtat gttagggcgt ttcttagaaa
    12841 agaaaggcta tacttgtcat gcgccaattt ataaagggca cggtgtacca ccagaagagc
    12901 ttgttcatac agggcctgaa gattggtggc aagatgtaac ggaggcatat cagcttttaa
    12961 aagataaagg ttttgagaaa attgctgttg ttggattgtc acttggcggc gtattttctt
    13021 taaaattagg ttatacagta ccggttttag gtgtagtacc aatgtgtgca ccgatgtata
    13081 ttaagagcga agaaacgatg taccaaggta tattggcata tgcccgcgaa tataaaaaac
    13141 gtgagcaaaa atcacctgaa caaattgaac aagaaatgtt ggaattccaa aagacaccga
    13201 tgaatacatt aaaagcatta caacaattaa ttgctgacgt acgtaacaat gtggatatga
    13261 tttatgcgcc aacatttgtt gtacaagcac gtcatgacga aatgattaat acagatagtg
    13321 ctaacattat ttataacggt gtagaatcta cgttaaaaga cattaaatgg tatgaagact
    13381 ctacgcatgt cattacactt gataaacaac gtgacgagct acatgaggat gtatataact
    13441 tcttggagca actagattgg taagatctag ttgcctcttt ttttcataag gaattttttg
    13501 tgaaaactgt aaaaatcata aggggagtat tgaagtttca ctttatacat cccctatctt
    13561 tcggatacac taaataatat aaggttttaa aggaggtatt tttgcttgga agaaatcata
    13621 caagaacata ttgataagtt gttattattt atgagagaag aagcgtataa accgctaacg
    13681 atacaagagt tagaagaggc atttgggatt gaaggttctg agggctttaa agatttcgta
    13741 aaggcacttg taacgatgga agaaaaggga cttgttattc gtactcgtag caaccgttac
    13801 ggtcttcctg aaaagatgaa tttagtaaga ggtaagttaa ttggacatgc acgtggtttt
    13861 gcattcgttg taccagacga gaagaaaacg ggagacgatg atcttttcat cccgcctaca
    13921 gaattaaacg gtgcacttca tggcgataca gtattagcac gccttagttc tcaatcgagc
    13981 ggttcgcgtc aagaaggttc aattgtacgc attttagagc gtggaacgaa agaactagtt
    14041 ggtacatata cagaatcgaa aaactttgga ttcgttatac ctgacaataa gcgctggacg
    14101 agtgatatct ttatcttgaa aagcgcatcg atgggtgctg tagaaggtca taaagtagtt
    14161 gtgaaaatta cgagctatcc agagaatcgt ttaagtgcag aaggtgaagt tattcaaatt
    14221 ctaggtcata aaaatgatcc aggagtagat attttatctg tcattcataa acatcattta
    14281 cctttagcat tccctgagga agtgatggag catgcaaaca gtgtaccaga aacgatttca
    14341 gaagaagatt taaaagatcg ccgcgacctg cgcgatcaaa tgatcgtaac gattgatggt
    14401 gcagatgcga aagacttaga tgatgctgtt acagtaacga agcttgagaa cggtaactac
    14461 aagctaggcg ttcacattgc ggatgtaagt cattacgttc aagaaggctc tccaattgat
    14521 gttgaagcag cggaaagagc gacgagtgta tatcttgttg accgtgtaat cccgatgatt
    14581 ccgcatcgtc tatctaacgg tatttgttca ttaaatccga aagtagaccg tctgacgtta
    14641 tcttgtgaaa tggaaatcaa caacttaggt gatgttgtta aacacgagat tttccaaagt
    14701 gtgattaaaa cgacagagcg tatgacgtat gctgacgtaa gaagcatttt agaagatgag
    14761 gacgaagagt taattaagcg ttatgagccg ctcgtaccga tgtttaaaga gatgggtcaa
    14821 ttggcacaaa ttttacgtga aaaacgtatg cgccgtggtg caattgactt tgactttaaa
    14881 gaagcgaaag tattagtgga tgaagaagga aaaccgactg atgttgttat gcgtgatcgt
    14941 tctgtttcag agaagttaat tgaagaattt atgcttgttg cgaatgaaac agtagcagag
    15001 cacttccact ggatgaacgt accgtttatg taccgtgtcc atgaagatcc gaaagaagat
    15061 aagcttgagc gtttcttcga gtttgtaacg aacttcggat atgcggtaaa aggacgtgcg
    15121 aatgaagtgc accctcgtgc gctgcaacaa attcttgaaa tggttcaagg acagccagaa
    15181 gaagtagtta tttcaacagt tatgcttcgt tctatgaagc aagctcgtta cgatgcggat
    15241 agtttaggac atttcggttt atcaactgag ttctacacac acttcacatc accaattcgt
    15301 cgttacccag atacaatcgt tcatagatta attcgtgaat acattattaa tggtaaagtc
    15361 gacaatgaaa cgcaagcaaa atggcgtgaa aaattacctg agattgcaga gcactcttct
    15421 aatatggaac gccgtgctgt tgaagcagag cgtgaaacag atgagatgaa aaaagcagag
    15481 tatatggttg ataagatcgg tgaagagtat gacggtatga ttagttctgt aacaaacttc
    15541 ggtttattcg tagagcttcc aaatacaatt gaaggtcttg tacacgttag ctacttaacg
    15601 gatgattact accgttatga cgagcaacat ttcgctatga tcggagaacg tacaggaaac
    15661 gtattccgca tcggtgatga aattacaatt cgcgttatta acgtaaacaa agacgagcgt
    15721 gcaatcgact ttgaaatcgt tggcatgaaa ggcacacctc gccgtaagtt caaagatcgt
    15781 ccagtcgtta tcgaacagcc aagaacaggc agaaagaaac gcggtggacg tagcgagcgc
    15841 agtaatgagc gcggcggtga acgtggcaca ggtagaaaat ttgaccgtgg tggcaaagga
    15901 aaaggaagag gatctgcatc tgcatccgct tctgctagcc agccaggaaa aaaagatggt
    15961 aacggtaaga agaaaaaagc attcttcgaa aacgtaccag gattcaagaa gaaaaagaaa
    16021 aagcgtaagt aagaaaagag tggcttcgct ttgatgaaaa gcggggccgt tttctttttt
    16081 cttcgtggct tgagagcgag ccactttcgc tttttattaa catttgttac aatagtaaaa
    16141 atagaggagg gacgttatat gccaaagggt acaggtaagg ttattgcaca gaataaaaaa
    16201 gcatttcatg attatttcat cgaagaaaca tacgaagcag ggcttgtcct tcaaggaacg
    16261 gaaattaagt caattcgcgc tggacgcgta aacttgaaag atgcgtttgc acgtgtacat
    16321 aatggtgaag tatgggttca taatatgcac attaatacgt acgaacaagg gaatcgtttc
    16381 aaccatgatc cacttcgtac gagaaaatta cttctgcata aaaaagaaat tgataagcta
    16441 gcgggcgctg cgaaagaaac aggttacgca ttagttccac ttagaattta tttgaaaaat
    16501 ggatttgcaa agatggcact tggtttagca aaaggtaaaa agcaatacga taaacgtcac
    16561 gatttaaaag agaaagaagc taaacgtgaa attgcacgcg cgttccgtga tcgccaaaag
    16621 atgtaataca gatatttaca tttgtaaaat ggagcgcgta tgttataata acttatgtaa
    16681 gattgttgca cattgaaaaa cagctcttag tagctatcac gatattttct tcgtatgctc
    16741 catttttatc atggggacgt tacggattcg acagggatag ttcgagctta ggttgcgagt
    16801 cgaggggatc ggcctcgtta aaacgtcaaa gcctataatt ggcaaacaaa acaatctttc
    16861 tttagctgct taattgcact aaaggttcct ccctccatcg tccatgtggt agggtaaggg
    16921 actcaaacta agtggactac gccggagttc gccgtctgag gacaaaggaa gagaacaacc
    16981 agactagcaa cttggaagcc tgtcgatagg ccgaagagtt cgcgaaatgc taatatatcg
    17041 actacactcg tagaagctta agtgccgata tttttggacg tgggttcgac tcccaccgtc
    17101 tccaccaata catatttggt ggttttttta ttttttataa caggaagcat aagatggccg
    17161 ttttggtcaa cttatgcttc ttttagttta cggccaactt atgcttccag gatttgaaga
    17221 atatttttaa tgtcgccttt aaataaagtc gcgactttta gggatagcat cacatcatca
    17281 tcaatctaag aatagcaaat accccaaaac gaaaaaaatg tacatttttt tcgttttggg
    17341 gcgttataaa atccttaagt tgatgggcat atggcgactc atttctagaa ttgttttcat
    17401 gtgtcaatga tagaaatata tttttaatta tggctacttt tcaactagta cgatatcatc
    17461 aagataggca tcaccgatgt taacatatcc attaatttgt aagatgacct tatatggatt
    17521 attagtattt agagtagtaa attcaaccga tttttgttca tactgtgtgg aagtaaacgt
    17581 cataacaaat gtgttttctc ccccaggaga ctgtgctcct acaaataagg ttttttcagg
    17641 acccgatact tttccagatg cggacatgat gtatgtagta ttaggcttca aagttacgtc
    17701 tcccttaaga tgaccagctc ctgaactaaa atgaagtcct ttagaattat ttactcctgc
    17761 atgctcttca atattgtaaa ttaaagagcc atatgctggt ttaaaaggtt ctaaacttga
    17821 attgtggtca aaatcaatat ttaaaatata agggttctcc ttctcattta attgtacatt
    17881 atcaaactta accctcccat ttgctgtaga agcaagtttg acagcaaagt ttgacacatc
    17941 ttcccctgtt ttaaacttca tctcatgatg ttccggctta aatcctgaat attgcttttt
    18001 tgttaatgga atgatttctt gatgggcatt cagattacct actgttactt ctgatggaga
    18061 acctatactt cccgctatat caaatgttaa tgtatattct gtattcggct ttacagtaac
    18121 aggctgatag gctgtgtcgg catgtattaa tttgagataa tgattgcctg gttcagaagt
    18181 gccgatattc tcggtagaag aattaggatt agataaaatc cagttattta gcccatcctc
    18241 aaaatctcca ttcttaactt gttcatttgc agatgaacta tctgctgata caatacctga
    18301 aaaacctata ctggcactta atacaattgc tgtagaaaag actcctatac cgactttttt
    18361 taacaatctc ttcatctcct ttggtcagat taaaatttac tttttcatat ttctatatat
    18421 gtttggataa acctgacaaa gaaccatttt aacaataaat aaattatgta tccgagattt
    18481 aggttatttt catttgaagg ggtagaggga gcaaccgtgc tgtgaagtgc aaagtagctc
    18541 catctatccc taaatggtcc tcttccaccc aaaaacaagg agaacttttt tattgctcaa
    18601 gtattagggg tcaccatatc aaaaaaagaa aattgtacgt ttagacaaat tttagaaaca
    18661 aattaaccgg taccttgtac gttaaggaac tagctaatta cgttactcct tttttatata
    18721 atttttctct cgtaatgatc ttagattatt aaaatttgtt ttttcattta agttccaaac
    18781 ataatcacct ttcaacgtaa tatgttccca tccaagtgaa gggaaatgtt gtaaatattc
    18841 ttctggtatg tccacgcttt ttacacgtaa agcatctact gcacgtgata tgtataccgt
    18901 attccataat acaattgctg aaataagaag tcgcaaacta ctcgctctat gtaaaaaaaa
    18961 taacagaata ttacatttat tatttataaa ttttccatat atttcatgtt tcgttgttcg
    19021 gatgtatatt taaggtgtac caaatcataa taagggggat ttatttatga aaaaaaagaa
    19081 gattaagaga ttgccgttac caaaaaaagt tataacaggg ttatttgtcg gagcaatggc
    19141 tttatctatc tgggctccgg aaagtcaagc agcaactcca gagaacaata aatattataa
    19201 tattaatttg aaagctaata catggttaaa gtggaatgta gagggagcat ctactaataa
    19261 tggtcccaca attcgtttat ggggtggaag caataatgaa aatgaaaaat tcacattttt
    19321 tccacttgat ggaggattat atgcaattgt aaataaaaat agtggaaaac ctgtaacagt
    19381 tcaaagtgga tccaatatat tgactcaata tagttggact ggttcttcta atgaacaatg
    19441 gtatttacga aaccagggaa ataattatta tgaaattgtg caccaagcaa ctgggaaagt
    19501 tgcatcttat gcacgaaatg ggaatgcaga gtatgtagat ttggatgatt caaatcctta
    19561 tgatccagat agggtattcc aaatttccga tgctggtgct agtgttcaac taccaacctt
    19621 accaactata ggatctagac caaatgctcc agagtataat ccaactgggc ctattgatca
    19681 acagttacct caaacttcag gttctgttgt tgttggtgca acttcaatac catgtattat
    19741 ggtaaatgat aatcaagcaa gtgactatac caaaatacac aattcaccat attatgtttt
    19801 ggtaaaagaa gaatattggg agaaagtacg ttcagaaatt attcctgctg gtggctctag
    19861 taagtatact gttacaacag gtgtaagtac tgaagatcaa caaaggatga ctgatacgct
    19921 ttctatgaac tttggagcag atttaggatt taaatttaag gccgtatctg cgtcgcttca
    19981 atatggtatt tcaaaaacat tgcaaacaga aattagtaca acttctacgg aatcaacgga
    20041 atcaacagag gagaagacta ttacaagtat atctggtaaa gatacaggat atacagcata
    20101 tcaactggtg acaaaatata cgttaaagag aacagacggt tcagctgttt caagttcttg
    20161 gactgtaaga gacccgaatc aaacactagt aagaacaata actaattaga aaactttatc
    20221 attaaattat ttgtaaataa gaggagcaaa catatatcgt ttagctcctt ttattgttat
    20281 aaagtctttt agtaaaactt atattttttc atgagtgtac atcacctata tagatataaa
    20341 tagaatttat taatcatctt tctaataacc atttcttttt aatgtgcgat aaatagtggt
    20401 tctatcaaca tttaaaaaat cagcagtgtc caaattgtgt cataacgtac aattttcttt
    20461 ttttgataag gtgaccccat gcccatcaac ttaaggatag aaacgccgcg gctttccatt
    20521 gattaaaatg aaaaaacttt gaaataatat aattccatta aaaatgagta ta
//
LOCUS       543_00001              17331 bp    dna     linear   UNK 
ACCESSION   543_00001
FEATURES             Location/Qualifiers
     Segment         complement(5374..7407)
                     /ETX_MTX2="NO"
                     /Endotoxin_C="YES"
                     /Endotoxin_M="NO"
                     /Endotoxin_N="YES"
                     /Endotoxin_mid="YES"
                     /Rank="Rank4"
                     /Segment_name="543_00001"
                     /Toxin_10="NO"
                     /blast_detail="Query_desc:-1 5374-7407 len=678
                     Query_Length:678	Query_Start-End:46-678	Hit_id:Cry2Ab35
                     Hit_desc:ART33428.1	Hit_length:633	Hit_Start-End:1-633
                     Aln_length:633	Percent_identity:100	E-value:0.0"
                     /blast_prediction="YES"
                     /hmm_detail="Hit_desc:-1 5374-7407 len=678
                     Hmm_name:cry.hmm	Hmm_len:1183	E-value:9e-56"
                     /hmm_prediction="YES"
                     /locus_tag="543_00001"
                     /protein_desc="-1 5374-7407 len=678"
                     /protein_id="543_00001"
                     /protein_len="678"
                     /svm_prediction="NO"
                     /translation="LIIIIKVRVVIVVVNKHFLKNIRYYQANLVSLILIYYLIFKEEF
                     YMNSVLNSGRTTICDAYNVAAHDPFSFQHKSLDTVQKEWTEWKKNNHSLYLDPIVGTV
                     ASFLLKKVGSLVGKRILSELRNLIFPSGSTNLMQDILRETEKFLNQRLNTDTLARVNA
                     ELTGLQANVEEFNRQVDNFLNPNRNAVPLSITSSVNTMQQLFLNRLPQFQMQGYQLLL
                     LPLFAQAANLHLSFIRDVILNADEWGISAATLRTYRDYLKNYTRDYSNYCINTYQSAF
                     KGLNTRLHDMLEFRTYMFLNVFEYVSIWSLFKYQSLLVSSGANLYASGSGPQQTQSFT
                     SQDWPFLYSLFQVNSNYVLNGFSGARLSNTFPNIVGLPGSTTTHALLAARVNYSGGIS
                     SGDIGASPFNQNFNCSTFLPPLLTPFVRSWLDSGSDREGVATVTNWQTESFETTLGLR
                     SGAFTARGNSNYFPDYFIRNISGVPLVVRNEDLRRPLHYNEIRNIASPSGTPGGARAY
                     MVSVHNRKNNIHAVHENGSMIHLAPNDYTGFTISPIHATQVNNQTRTFISEKFGNQGD
                     SLRFEQNNTTARYTLRGNGNSYNLYLRVSSIGNSTIRVTINGRVYTATNVNTTTNNDG
                     VNDNGARFSDINIGNVVASSNSDVPLDINVTLNSGTQFDLMNIMLVPTNISPLY"
ORIGIN      
        1 taacccccgc tataatcaaa gtttctaata aagggaatct catcaaaaat ccatatagta
       61 accccaacga aaaattaatc aaaatataga ttgttccacc aatcgcgata gaacgaccag
      121 atttaattag ctttttcatt gaaaattcta atcctaggta aaatagaaga aaaagtactc
      181 ctatccttcc caagaaagag attacacttt cactttctat aaatctaaaa tcgattacac
      241 ctattaccgg agcgtgtggg ccaactaaca tccccagaac aattaaaaaa ggaataattg
      301 aaaatttaag ccttccagcg actactgctg caattgctac taaaattaga gctgtaccaa
      361 cttcaaaaat taaagtatcc atctagtcag tctcctctat ttgaaagtaa ttcattaata
      421 agttttttaa cttcgtttct ttctccagag actactaaca tatccccctt ctcgataaca
      481 gattctggtc ctgggttaaa taattttttc atgttttctc ttataatggc tataacagtt
      541 acattgtata tttttcttat ttcaagctga cctattgttt tttcaatggc aagagcttta
      601 ttttcaactt taaaccattc aattgttatt ccttcaaatg ccatttcaat tgtttctaaa
      661 gcttgaggtt tatataccat tcctcctaat attgctgcga gctttcttgc ctctgaatca
      721 cacaaagaga cacttgagat actttcttcg tggtctgtat caaaatgata catttctcta
      781 cgtccatcat catgaatcac gattaccatt ttattattat cttttgtgac aatatgaaat
      841 ttataaccga tgcccggcaa ttcactttct cgaatattca tataatttcc tcctcagcag
      901 tttttctata ctctaaatat gtccaatttc aattaattta atatccgtct taaacttact
      961 cctctatctt gtttaagaaa tatattttag aaattcaccc cattgtggat acttatgatt
     1021 aggtaatttc tgattatata cataagtgaa tactatgaaa aaaattatgg atgttatgga
     1081 gaaaaatact acaattttag ttttcatgat ttttaaagca tactattaac aaggagttat
     1141 tatccaaatt catcccttct ttctgttttt atacttaata tcattcaata atcaaaaaac
     1201 tttaaagaca ccaaataatg ttgcttaata taatttattt ttaagtaacg cgaaaattgt
     1261 agatttaaca atatttcaac atcttaaata acattaattc tttttataca attatcattt
     1321 tagaaattaa aaggtcctat ataaaggaaa acagagaatg tagcttttag attgtccaat
     1381 tggtaataat ggtcatacac taggcttcca atttcgaaag gaacgcgaac atcgagcaag
     1441 accattggca tagaaatata aaaagacgtg ttgcaaaatt cttaggattt taaagtattc
     1501 gtcatgcttc actttcctta aagggcattt aaaccgttca ttctatataa aaaaaaacga
     1561 agtttataaa gaccaaactt cgttttttct acgtatgata aattgcaaaa atcactagca
     1621 atcataccta aattttatct cttaaaaatt cacaatagaa ccattttttg caccaataca
     1681 tgttttacta agtcaagtga aagttacgtt atataattta atccttcttt ccatgtccct
     1741 ctatagtgaa ttgtgaaact aactgtacca attcttctac ttttcccttt actttgttag
     1801 attgattggc aatatcctca attgagattg cctgttcttg gattgactgt gcagcatgac
     1861 ttgtcccatt agctacttgt gctgctgttt tagaaactgt tgacaatgat atattcactt
     1921 catctgttcc agcagacatt tcttctgttg ctgcacatac ctcttgcatt tgactagaaa
     1981 tcttatcaat atcctttaca acagaaaaga atacttggtt tgccttctga gcggcttctt
     2041 ttccttctat tgctttttgt ttcccccttt gcattacatc aactgtagct tttgtatctt
     2101 gtagaatatt tttgattaaa tgatttattt cattagcgaa ctctttagat ttttctgcca
     2161 aatcccttac ttcttctgca accactgcaa atcctttccc attttcacca gcacgtgcag
     2221 cttcaattgc agcgtttaat gctaaaagat tagtttggtc tgcaatatta gtaattgcat
     2281 ctagggcttt atcaatttgc tgcgtgcgtg taacaagtgt atctattact atagaggttt
     2341 cttcaactac tgcatgtaca ctattcattt gaaggatgga ttgttttatt tcttcactgc
     2401 ctgaatttac atgttcagtt gtttcaacgg acatttcagt aaccattttt gatgattcag
     2461 cgatagtttg aactccggta gcaatttctt ttaatgatga tgaattctct tggatactta
     2521 taaattgtcc ttctattttg gtatttactt cagaaatatt ttgaacaact tcatttgata
     2581 gataagatgc tttttttgtg ttttttaaca taccttctgt agaagaaata acctcgttgg
     2641 ctgtactctt tacatttcct attagttgtt gtagattatc taacatattg ttaaaagagt
     2701 gtactatatg tcctaattca ttattagatt cataagaagt gcgtattgtt aaattacctg
     2761 cagatacttt ttccatgtct tgttgtaata atatgattgg ttgcttgatt gcacgtttaa
     2821 taaaataacc gattaaagta acaattatta ttgctaaaac tgatatgcta ataaacaatg
     2881 tcattgtatt ttttatactg ctgatattag atttctgtaa ctgttgtgca ttatttttgt
     2941 tatatctaat aagttcctgg atagattcta ttgccttttt aatatttggt tcaatctctt
     3001 ttaaataata tgtaaataag tcttcattat tggataagtt tatatcttgt atttttttta
     3061 tttgtattct taattcatca aataatccgt aaaaatcttt atacaatttt aattctttgt
     3121 tagaactaat tttagactca aattgtttta ataacttatc attttctttt cgagcatcgt
     3181 tgatctccgc cagtaattct ttacttcttt tttcatcttt tgatatcatc atctccatta
     3241 aattcatatt aacatggaaa atattcgctt ctacagatcc aatatgttgg attgacaata
     3301 aattattttc gtacatgtta gttgaagcat tcttactttc tgctaaacaa aaaaaaccta
     3361 ttgtggaaag ggttatacaa gcgacgatag atatcgttat caatccgttt aatttagtgc
     3421 ctatcttact attttttata aatgacaatc aaattcactc cattgttata ataagttatt
     3481 aagaattaga ttcaataaat ataattgtaa ttcgggtata tatttcgaac tgtttttatt
     3541 ttaattcata agaaaaattt tatttttctt gatgtgtcta tcaaggtttc ttactcgatc
     3601 cgttataaaa ttgatctaaa gcaagctccc ttcaatagtc tttatgctat caacataaat
     3661 atgggtttct atatagtaac ggaaaaagtc tttgttgaaa tcaactgctc atatatatcc
     3721 aaaaaagtta cttttaatat tgatgctata atattatttt cgtgtttgct gtttcattcg
     3781 gaagacattc tatataataa ataagcatat taatagttta aagaactata tggatacata
     3841 cctcaagtgt attttataaa ttaaacttga ggtatgcaca ttattaaatt aatccatttt
     3901 tttgtagatt tctgctcaag tgataatata ttgggtttta tagttaaact ttttcaaaaa
     3961 aacccttcta attttatgtc cgtatattca aataacacat ttaaaatgtt acagtattct
     4021 cattaaaaaa ttccatcctc ggttagctga atagtagtct ggatcatcag taattataga
     4081 agagctttga atttatgaat atctccaata tgtctaactt tgcctgcttt tattcattac
     4141 cttatattga actaagggta atcattctcc aagttatgag tgaagactcc ctctttgatt
     4201 ttcacatcta ataataccgt tatataggca atagtatgcg ggagcataat aatagattaa
     4261 accgtttcca cataatctaa aattccatgg tttttgtacg tcaaagtgtt tgtagaatta
     4321 cattttgcat ttaaagttac gctcccattc tctaggaatg gtgtaccaat tttaccatgt
     4381 acttcgctcg ctatcgcaat ttcatttttg taacatatgt tattgtatta gaatatattt
     4441 tacgaattcc cataaaatta acagtttttc aaaattggtt acatcctcta aatcaccttg
     4501 tctaacacaa agtgtgatat taataattat tttggggccc actggcaatg gaccatataa
     4561 atttttggat ttaaaatctt acacgttcac attaatttca atacgaagta agctatttcc
     4621 cctagattat taacatagaa ttgaactaaa tactgagatt atttccctat attaagaact
     4681 cagtcctccc tttgtttcat aaatgtaagt agttatttca ctgtaaaatt ttctatttct
     4741 acagttatcg ctaaaatcca tatccatatt taataatatt tttgttaaaa ttcaccttat
     4801 attcttcccc ctatcttaca cataattatt ttactaaata acttttatta atttagctca
     4861 taatagtgtc ctactaagaa atcattttgt ttttccttaa tgataatcat atatatataa
     4921 gtatttaaaa gctaattttc actaaattaa acataaaaca cataaaataa ttagtttatt
     4981 aattcacaaa catatattat gattataaat atattgcaat tttgacataa atactcatat
     5041 tttcatttgg aaacagtacc gaggtttaat aatgtcacaa aaaattaata atagtatgca
     5101 atgttatttc tttaaattta agtattttta ttatctcatt ccttttaatt gtatttttga
     5161 aaacttttat gttatctatg gttatttttt tgtatagctg aaatatcatt ttactatttg
     5221 tgaattccta agaataaaaa taaagaggtt gcctcagagt aatcattcaa ctactttaag
     5281 acaacctcta acatccatac attatatata cttaatttta gtagatagat caaaaactat
     5341 aaacttatat ttacataaga acctcaaact ttaataaagt ggtgaaatat tagttggtac
     5401 aagcataata ttcataagat caaattgagt accggagttt aatgttacat ttatatctaa
     5461 tggtacatca gaattactac ttgctactac attaccgata ttaatatctg aaaaacgagc
     5521 tccattatca ttaactccat cgttatttgt agtagtatta acatttgtag cagtatatac
     5581 cctaccgttt atagtaactc gaatagtgga atttcctatt gaagaaactc ttaaataaag
     5641 attgtaacta tttccattcc ctctaagcgt ataacgagct gtcgtgttgt tttgttcaaa
     5701 ccttaaagaa tcaccttgat ttccaaattt ttcagaaata aatgttcgtg tttgattatt
     5761 cacttgagtt gcatgtatcg gcgaaatagt aaatcctgta tagtcatttg gcgctaaatg
     5821 aatcatagaa ccattttcat gaacagcatg gatattattt tttctgttat gcacagatac
     5881 catataagct cgtgctccac caggtgttcc tgaaggactt gctatatttc ttatttcatt
     5941 atagtgtaac ggtcttctta aatcttcatt tctaacaact aaaggaactc cagaaatatt
     6001 acgaataaaa taatctggga aatagtttga attaccgcga gctgtaaaag caccactcct
     6061 taaccctaaa gttgtctcaa aggattctgt ttgccaattt gtaacggtgg caacgccctc
     6121 ccgatctgaa cctgaatcta gccaactcct aacaaatggc gttaacaatg gggggagaaa
     6181 tgtgctacaa ttaaaatttt gattaaacgg agatgcacct atatcaccag acgaaattcc
     6241 tccactgtaa ttaacccttg cagcaagcaa tgcgtgagtt gtagtagaac caggtaaacc
     6301 aactatatta gggaaggtat tagaaagcct agcaccacta aatccattta acacataatt
     6361 tgaattaact tggaaaagag aatataaaaa tggccagtct tgtgaagtaa atgattgggt
     6421 ctgctgtggt ccactaccac ttgcatataa attagcaccg gaagatacta gaagactttg
     6481 atatttaaac aacgaccaga tagatacata ctcaaataca tttaaaaaca tatatgttct
     6541 aaattctaac atatcgtgta aacgagtgtt taaaccttta aacgcacttt gatacgtatt
     6601 tatacaatag ttagagtaat ctcttgtata atttttcaag taatctcgat acgtacgtaa
     6661 tgttgctgct gaaattcccc attcatctgc atttagaata acatctctaa taaaagaaag
     6721 atgtaaattg gctgcctgtg caaataaagg taataataac agttggtatc cttgcatctg
     6781 gaactggggt aatctattta gaaataattg ttgcattgta ttaactgaag aagttattga
     6841 taaaggaaca gcgtttcggt tagggttcaa aaaattatct acttgtcgat taaactcttc
     6901 tacatttgct tgcagccctg tcaattccgc atttacacgg gcaagagtgt ctgtattaag
     6961 tctttgattc aggaattttt ctgtctctct taaaatatct tgcattagat ttgtactacc
     7021 actaggaaat attaaattcc gtaactcact tagtatcctt tttccaacaa gactccccac
     7081 tttctttaac agaaaactag ccacagttcc aacaatagga tctaggtata aactatgatt
     7141 attttttttc cactccgtcc attccttttg tacggtatct aatgatttgt gttgaaaact
     7201 aaatggatca tgagccgcta cattatacgc atcacaaata gtagttcttc cgctattcaa
     7261 tacactattc atataaaatt cctccttaaa tattaagtaa tatattaaaa ttaaagatac
     7321 taaattagcc tgataataac gaatattttt aagaaagtgc ttatttacaa ccacaattac
     7381 aactctaact ttgattataa ttattaatta agtcttaaac ataggaatca ttctcacttt
     7441 tgttatacgc ataatttgta tatggtatag gaaggatcat actttaaaca tgaaagccta
     7501 catttagcca tccatcatgc tcctccctaa atcatctaca gtaataccca gcatatacca
     7561 gatgagacac caccattatt tgcaaatcta gcatgttcgc ttgtttctgt attttggtcc
     7621 actagtgtgt aaatggcgat ttttcttgga atcatggaat aagcaagaag attccaagta
     7681 ccttttgtaa tgatattact ttcaaaaagt aatttattta ttactagtat aaaatttgaa
     7741 aactgtcaca ataccgaaat tcctaatcat tccagttgat tattttattt ctcaaaaatt
     7801 acccttcatc tttcttaaat ctagttaatc atccatttac cgctttctta actgcttcta
     7861 ttctcctttc catacgttac attaacaggt gtattagaga atccattttt caaaacaaaa
     7921 attgtttggt taattttcaa acatgttcaa actatttata caattattag aattggatat
     7981 tatctcctgt taataatttt ccctgccgta tgagtaaagt atatctttaa tttaaaaaga
     8041 aaaagcatag atatcttcac ctatagaaga agatatctat gctttttttg aactaccccc
     8101 actttcactt catttagaag tgagggattc ctaagtaaag aattctatcg aactctaatt
     8161 gattaggcta tctccgcagt cctttcggtt agaagtcata ttgcttcatt ctttagattg
     8221 atacttgcgt taatatccct atcatgatgt gtacgacaag aaggacagtc tcacttacgt
     8281 aggtttagat ttttaacgtc tttgttttga tatccacaac aagaacatta ttggctggaa
     8341 gcaattgttt tcgataagac aataacttgt tttccgtacc attttgcttt gtattccaac
     8401 atggcttgaa attgtgacca tgatacttca ctaattgctt ttgctaactt gtgattctgt
     8461 aacatattcg atacttgcaa atcctctata ccgataacat catggttttt gatgatttca
     8521 gtcgagattt tgtctaagta atattttcta tatttttcca tttattaata aatcctagct
     8581 acctttactc gctgcttatt ccagcgagaa gatcctttcg tccttctaga aagaacatgc
     8641 tgtactttcg ccaccttcgc ttctaatgag cgaaaaaatt acggattttt ataggttgtt
     8701 ccatctgaca aaatggcaaa atcttttagt cccatatcca ttctgatgta agaatgtgtt
     8761 ttcggaagtt cttgtacttc tgtttcaact aacaatgaaa caaagtatat gccagaaggg
     8821 ttccgtctaa ctgtagcatt tacaatacgt ccctttactt cgcgactttc ggcaacttta
     8881 ttttttacct acactggcaa tgttttcgtt tgtttaattt tgtggtatat gattgtacgt
     8941 tgttcttctt agatttaaag cgcgaggcgc tgttttattt tttgaaaaag cgtgtatacg
     9001 catctgcaag attataaaca gacaaatgaa tcacaataat atccacttct tttagccaaa
     9061 caaactcttt cttcatggca ggaactttgg cagaacatgt accataggtc aaacctcttc
     9121 ctgcctcttt atataagtca tcccataagg aaagaaaatg attgaataca aagcgagaac
     9181 aaccaatcgt tttattgatt agaattgctt gtgcttgatt tggaaagata taaaacttat
     9241 aagctttatt aatcatcatt tgattcacct ccatttctgt atatggctac catacaccga
     9301 acgtgtattc taaagagagg cagtcgcgat ttatgtatgt tgaacaagcc aattcatctc
     9361 caacctactc attgtgctgt gacccttcac gctccttgag gaaggaatct tcttggctaa
     9421 aatgataaat gaaggagcta cctattcacc aattgttata aaaacacttt aatcctccat
     9481 caatataagc cttatgagat agttaatttc gtctgatatt agtaaggact aaaaatcata
     9541 ttatacttct actgaaaaat attcatttac ctctacactt ccccccctac ttttattatg
     9601 tttttctata cacttatgtt agaacacagt ataaaaaaat aaacatcact cttataagag
     9661 tgatgtttat cttttatact gtgtcattta aagcaactat gcataaaact attcatctat
     9721 aatgcgtaat tctaaactgt ctacaatgaa tttctctttc gtttgtcaaa tcgctaacta
     9781 taatttatct atttctggga aacattctaa ttcttctatg acataacgag gtgagaatga
     9841 agtgcctttc cttacaattc attaacttta aatttaaata cgttttttct aagagccttt
     9901 taataattga gctatatata catcttagca aacaaaattg tgtttttcca taatcaagga
     9961 cattatacaa gaattagctt ttaaaaactg ttaatattag atcccgatct tacttaatag
    10021 agacatcgta aaaatgtaca ataggaccac catataaatt attcccttga gaaagctcta
    10081 tataaaagtt atctttctca aattttgtag tgaacatttc agaaacatct ttagcaccgc
    10141 tcatatatct tttttcaaat aacacttccc tagaatttct aatccttaca ttagcatctc
    10201 cggacacaga aaaatacact ctataagttg aaaaactatc taattgaagg ttttgtttta
    10261 gaatccctcg tcctccctga taaagagtga gtgtattacc gctaatatta gttgatcccg
    10321 tactcgtcca attatttgta ttaattaatt ctggacttaa taacttttca gaaggactaa
    10381 tttccaaaat aataaagtta tctccccaag cttcatctcc attttgactt tttaaaatta
    10441 aatacactcc ctttaaatca gttcctgtag taaaacgttt attaatagtt tgataatctt
    10501 ctaaattatt atttgtatct tcataatgaa tatatccagt attttcatct tttaaatgaa
    10561 tagaaggttt tcctttaaca gtatattgga ttacatactc agttttcggt tttaacttat
    10621 ctccaataaa ttgtgaaatt cctccgtcct tatgaacata taaagcttta gttccattca
    10681 ctccgcctgt atgatctaca tacgcattct tattatttgc tttccacggc tctaaattgt
    10741 cctcttctat ggacccgttc tctacaatat tgctaataaa accacttggc gggacgatca
    10801 atttagtttc tttattgctt aagtctgttg ctagcagtag ttctcttaaa tatgatttac
    10861 atgttaaagt aattaatctt gaattttcat cagcttggag gccaaaccca ttaatcggag
    10921 tcaaaaatgt ttcactgatg acacctaacg gcatatacac cccatcatca ttagcactta
    10981 acgttctata ctccgcttca cttgattcta cttttttctt atttaagtca atttctcctg
    11041 tagaagaatc ataaaaattc gctgttacct catatcttaa agttttcatt tttttagtga
    11101 aatcaatttt agtaattaca tattcatttg gaaatactat gttatttgta taatagattt
    11161 gttcagattg atctgggcac aataatttat ccatatcacc ataaataact tccgataagg
    11221 aatccttatc gacttgataa ttttgtttta gcttagcctc atatactttt aatactgtaa
    11281 ttgaatcatt actaatttca aacccaatca atgcatgtcc tggtttagct tccacaatca
    11341 tctttgcatc ttcatcactt cctttaactt ttgcataatt aggattagaa aaagtattag
    11401 aaagtgtagg gaggatgttt actctaaatt cctctttttc cttatttaaa tgttcattca
    11461 taatagaagt ataatcaata tctgctaagc ctaataattt tcggcatgtt gttaaagtaa
    11521 gaaaagcttt tgcttgcaga gctgttaata caattaagaa gttataaaca tttccgacct
    11581 cactgccact tgttttcaca ttttctttag taattaattc cgatgcagtt tttaaagctg
    11641 aacgcccgaa taaattattt cctaccatta catcgtggaa tgtattaagg taaaattcaa
    11701 aaccatccac atcatttttt gttacacttt tcgctagttc agttaactca gttaactcat
    11761 caagaatatc tgcaggagag ccatcctttt ttacttttga actagtttct gtagcaaaag
    11821 ttaattcctc aaatttttcg ttcacatatt taatcctttg atacgcaggt gtaatttcag
    11881 taagtgtaga gttaataagt acatttacat taataatatc caacttatca gaaatctctt
    11941 gcaattgttt acttaagtat tctatttgca gacttagcgc ataattttgt ttcattacat
    12001 cactcaacat agaggtaatt ttaggtagat atacccgaag catcgtattt atcgcatcga
    12061 gtttgttatt aacatcattt aaaacttgat tttgttcatt tgcaattttt aatatttcct
    12121 tagataattc tgtatttaag tttccctgtg cgataagatc atttaagctt ccattcaccc
    12181 catccaattt accagaaata tcatttagta actgctgatt ctttaaaatt tcgtctaggg
    12241 ttagatcacc acctgtatcc gttttaaaaa tcatgttcat aatgtctttg ataccagtgg
    12301 caaatccata aatgccatta aaataatcaa taaaacttgg taaggctctt gtgcttaatt
    12361 tagtattatt cttgttcatg ttcatcttcc ttttcagcta ttttttgtaa cacttatttc
    12421 ttgtaaactt gtattcttaa ttctttattg gtaattactg attattaaac actcataact
    12481 ttttatcaat ttcaattgta taaaattagt ttatatcatt aatgtgttac tcaattttgc
    12541 ttattctact ttttgaatta taatatttac ctatcaaatg gtcttcctat tcacaaaaat
    12601 tcatttatcc ctattttttt acattaaagc actcctttac tatataaatt ttattaacag
    12661 gcaatttcct aaatgtaagt cgttgtaagg actaattacc cagaaaatta ttagaactta
    12721 gtaaaacctc ccttactata aaattggatg ctatcacctg ttaacacttt ctctggggct
    12781 atgagtaaat tatatctcct atctaacaaa taaaaggata gataatttca tctatagatg
    12841 aagtgatcta tccttttcct ataaatataa tcgatcattt gtgaaatacc cttcacttaa
    12901 cctcctaacg tgctctctaa agtggggatt tctcggctaa tcgttacgtc tagtaactat
    12961 cgaattgtac caaaggttat tttactgcta tttataccag agctattgaa ctaccccagc
    13021 agtccttgcg attagaagcc ttatggctta ttgagttaat atccgcatta tagcgtgtaa
    13081 gataagaagg acagtctcat ttacctaggt ctagatttct aacgtctttg ttttgatatt
    13141 cacaatgaga acataattgg ctagaatcaa atgttttcga tacaacaatg acttattttc
    13201 cataccattt tgctttgtat tctaacaagg atcgaaattg cgactatgat acttcattaa
    13261 tggcttttgc taacttatga ttctttaaaa tattcgatac ttgcaaaacc tttataccaa
    13321 caacatagtg gtttttggtg atttcagttg agcttttgtc caggtaatgt tttttataat
    13381 tttccatata ttcatgaatt ctatctacct ttactcgctg tttattctag tgggaagatc
    13441 ctttcattcc tctagaaaga acacgctttg ctttcaccaa cttctgtttc aactaacaat
    13501 gacacaaagt atctaccaaa tggattccgt ctaactgtag catttacaat acgtcccttt
    13561 acttagcgac ttttggcaaa tcaaacaagg cttagcttcg gcaactttat cttgtttcct
    13621 acaacgccaa tgttttcatt ggtttgtttt gtcgtataag attgtacgtt gttcttctta
    13681 gatttaaagc gtgtaaaagc atccacagag ttgcgaacag aaaactgaat cgcaatacta
    13741 tccacttctt ttagccaaac aagctctttt ttcaaggcag gaagccaccc cttgttcgaa
    13801 gaaaattcat ctcccaccta tactcactgg actgtatcct ttcacgctcc ttgaggaaag
    13861 agaattcttg gctaaaatga taaaaatatt ggttcatctt tgatgttgat atttacatta
    13921 cagactctat tgaaagttac accgtactta caaaaatata atccttctga aaattacata
    13981 ttcctctcgc agctgccaca tgtttttgta gagggaatct atttgtgaat ttttacacat
    14041 tattttcatt gttcgtgtag tttaaaaact aaaataaggt aaacattccc ctaccgttat
    14101 cagtgtcatt ttttctaaga taaattgatt gcaacatatc tttcattttt agtccttcaa
    14161 tagctgtaac atttaaattc gtagttaacc taattaattt tcttatattc aaaactaaag
    14221 tataatccta taactgtttc aatttctttt tgcacaattt ttttcatatt tagttaagat
    14281 gggcagaagg tgtttaccaa tggatgtttt tgcactttga gaaaatctaa tttattaagt
    14341 cgagaaattg cattcaaaag cattaatcgt tatatgtaga attaataata taaaacaaca
    14401 gcataattct aaactagcag tgttatgtta taattcacgg ataacctgaa aaataagtct
    14461 gcatagtttg ataaattatt atcatttatg tatttcacgt caatacacta ttggtagtat
    14521 aacaagaaca cttaatcgtt cttaaaatcc aattttgttg acatgtcaaa attttcatta
    14581 tgcatgactg attacataat aaagaaaata aaaaatgcaa ttacgcgctg tttggctaag
    14641 ccaaaccaaa agaatctcct acctatcgtt acgcacttgg ggtaagagaa ttctttcaaa
    14701 caatacgtaa aaatcaatta tgtcttataa gtattctgtt cttcaattga aaataaatac
    14761 atgttatcaa tttctagtat cgatttcata taagttattc catacaagga aagtatacat
    14821 tatttagaac taaaacctta agtttagtta aaaggggata aaacttttct aacataactt
    14881 gaatcttttt gaattgtttt gtttgagatc cgaattatag gtattggggt attcgggatt
    14941 tgataatttg tcagaataac atcaaattta tgcatacaat ctggtttttg ttgtagtgtt
    15001 acaaaatcac ctagctcgtg attgagttta taataaataa acttctttaa agctgatgaa
    15061 ccagataata ataacaatcc ttttttatta tgatttgaat ggacaataaa taaaatatgg
    15121 tatattatgt aattgatctc atcgttagtt aatctacttt tatttatttt tttattccaa
    15181 gaagaaataa gaggataaat tctattatgt ccttctgaaa attcatgatg tacagtgtca
    15241 aattcattac caaaagcgcc tattgataaa ccatactttt gaaacttgta aattttatgt
    15301 aacctgaaat acaagtcatg ttttatcttt tcttttattt ctaaacaaac atttatttca
    15361 gaagatattg tttggaataa atgtttgttt ttatcataag tctttttgtt tattttataa
    15421 taataatctg tgatcctatt tttttcttca atgttccatt ctaatattat tgaaaaagca
    15481 ttcttaaaat aacttaattc atattctgtg aattttatat tgaagaaaat ttccaattcg
    15541 catataattg aacttatgca atttaaatta tttgtatcaa gtataggaag aaactctaaa
    15601 acttctgaca tataatgttt atttgcaatt ctctttatag atacactaat aataactgct
    15661 agcatattat aatctatttc tacattgtga attctagtaa tgcttttaat tttttcttgt
    15721 aatctagaat ctaaattgat tacttcttta tacttttgga tattataaaa gaacattata
    15781 taaaaatatc ttaagtttat ttcttggcca atcaatttaa tcgttctaaa attaaaatcc
    15841 aatccaaagt tcacaagtat cttccgaaag tttttcagca ttttttttag tgtaatttta
    15901 tctagatata acaactggga ccatttttct aaagaataat atttttgatt aaatataccg
    15961 attaatattg tataaagttc actattcatt aaatagggaa taattaattc ggagaaatcg
    16021 tttgaaaaat cacgttttaa taggtaccct ttggattgaa cacttattaa atcccaattt
    16081 tcgggaagcg ctagttttaa ctgagaaatg tcatttatta ttgttctact tgtacacttt
    16141 aaactttgtg ataaatcctt ggaagacttt atttcattgc tatcaatcaa ggtttctaaa
    16201 atttgaagtt gtcgtattat tgatttatct tgtattaagt ctgtaataaa tttatccatt
    16261 acatttctcc tcccttaata ctgaattact tatcactagg taacatttaa ctacaaaact
    16321 cagaatagat gctattacct cacgttactt tgctagcctt agtatttcaa ttttattttc
    16381 tatctttatt cttatttgat tctataaggt ctaaaaaatt atacgttagc tttgcatagt
    16441 atttataagc attttttcat ataaagaaat atcaattatc tgtacaactg tattttaata
    16501 ttttatattg tacaaaaaat gtaaagtttt gagcacccat gtttacataa cgacaaaact
    16561 tcgcattctt aaaagagaag tgatatcatg atgattataa ttgtaaacgc atccaaaaat
    16621 atgcatattc acaacttttt caaacaatcc attttatagc atttggtttt tgtgattata
    16681 agaatattaa tgagaatgga atgttttatt gtaaaacaat ttaattatgt attcttattg
    16741 atccttataa ctccgtccct ccttttttat caccgtattc ccaaatgaaa agaacttcaa
    16801 ttatctaatt cctctataac aaataattat agataattaa aagatacctt aattatttcc
    16861 taataaagca tacatatttt catctattaa tgaaaagttt tattacaaaa tagataagga
    16921 aaatcaaaaa tagatatttt aagaaacgaa tccaaagaaa ctaccatctt aatgattatt
    16981 ggattttatt ttcccctttg aattatctta atatatttaa agttctaaaa tacaagtttt
    17041 atactagacc ataatactct tttttcaaaa atccccttat gttttacttt gtgcttatat
    17101 aagattaaga agtaaaggtt ttatatagca aagaaatatt ccacatttga tactctagtt
    17161 gaaccaaaat atcggcatat aaagcgtaac ttattcaaac cttctgaatc tcaaagtata
    17221 tataatacct tattgtaaat gtcaagataa acatgtacat tttcgcttgt ttaagcatgt
    17281 acaaaatcaa tcattttctt tgctaaaatg atctttaatt cgataggatt g
//
LOCUS       543_00004              17331 bp    dna     linear   UNK 
ACCESSION   543_00004
FEATURES             Location/Qualifiers
     Segment         complement(10013..12397)
                     /ETX_MTX2="NA"
                     /Endotoxin_C="NA"
                     /Endotoxin_M="NA"
                     /Endotoxin_N="NA"
                     /Endotoxin_mid="NA"
                     /Rank="Rank4"
                     /Segment_name="543_00004"
                     /Toxin_10="NA"
                     /blast_detail="Query_desc:-3 10013-12397 len=795
                     Query_Length:795	Query_Start-End:7-795	Hit_id:Vip3Aa12
                     Hit_desc:AAM22456.2	Hit_length:789	Hit_Start-End:1-789
                     Aln_length:789	Percent_identity:100	E-value:0.0"
                     /blast_prediction="YES"
                     /hmm_detail=""
                     /hmm_prediction="YES"
                     /locus_tag="543_00004"
                     /protein_desc="-3 10013-12397 len=795"
                     /protein_id="543_00004"
                     /protein_len="795"
                     /svm_prediction="NO"
                     /translation="LKRKMNMNKNNTKLSTRALPSFIDYFNGIYGFATGIKDIMNMIF
                     KTDTGGDLTLDEILKNQQLLNDISGKLDGVNGSLNDLIAQGNLNTELSKEILKIANEQ
                     NQVLNDVNNKLDAINTMLRVYLPKITSMLSDVMKQNYALSLQIEYLSKQLQEISDKLD
                     IINVNVLINSTLTEITPAYQRIKYVNEKFEELTFATETSSKVKKDGSPADILDELTEL
                     TELAKSVTKNDVDGFEFYLNTFHDVMVGNNLFGRSALKTASELITKENVKTSGSEVGN
                     VYNFLIVLTALQAKAFLTLTTCRKLLGLADIDYTSIMNEHLNKEKEEFRVNILPTLSN
                     TFSNPNYAKVKGSDEDAKMIVEAKPGHALIGFEISNDSITVLKVYEAKLKQNYQVDKD
                     SLSEVIYGDMDKLLCPDQSEQIYYTNNIVFPNEYVITKIDFTKKMKTLRYEVTANFYD
                     SSTGEIDLNKKKVESSEAEYRTLSANDDGVYMPLGVISETFLTPINGFGLQADENSRL
                     ITLTCKSYLRELLLATDLSNKETKLIVPPSGFISNIVENGSIEEDNLEPWKANNKNAY
                     VDHTGGVNGTKALYVHKDGGISQFIGDKLKPKTEYVIQYTVKGKPSIHLKDENTGYIH
                     YEDTNNNLEDYQTINKRFTTGTDLKGVYLILKSQNGDEAWGDNFIILEISPSEKLLSP
                     ELINTNNWTSTGSTNISGNTLTLYQGGRGILKQNLQLDSFSTYRVYFSVSGDANVRIR
                     NSREVLFEKRYMSGAKDVSEMFTTKFEKDNFYIELSQGNNLYGGPIVHFYDVSIK"
ORIGIN      
        1 taacccccgc tataatcaaa gtttctaata aagggaatct catcaaaaat ccatatagta
       61 accccaacga aaaattaatc aaaatataga ttgttccacc aatcgcgata gaacgaccag
      121 atttaattag ctttttcatt gaaaattcta atcctaggta aaatagaaga aaaagtactc
      181 ctatccttcc caagaaagag attacacttt cactttctat aaatctaaaa tcgattacac
      241 ctattaccgg agcgtgtggg ccaactaaca tccccagaac aattaaaaaa ggaataattg
      301 aaaatttaag ccttccagcg actactgctg caattgctac taaaattaga gctgtaccaa
      361 cttcaaaaat taaagtatcc atctagtcag tctcctctat ttgaaagtaa ttcattaata
      421 agttttttaa cttcgtttct ttctccagag actactaaca tatccccctt ctcgataaca
      481 gattctggtc ctgggttaaa taattttttc atgttttctc ttataatggc tataacagtt
      541 acattgtata tttttcttat ttcaagctga cctattgttt tttcaatggc aagagcttta
      601 ttttcaactt taaaccattc aattgttatt ccttcaaatg ccatttcaat tgtttctaaa
      661 gcttgaggtt tatataccat tcctcctaat attgctgcga gctttcttgc ctctgaatca
      721 cacaaagaga cacttgagat actttcttcg tggtctgtat caaaatgata catttctcta
      781 cgtccatcat catgaatcac gattaccatt ttattattat cttttgtgac aatatgaaat
      841 ttataaccga tgcccggcaa ttcactttct cgaatattca tataatttcc tcctcagcag
      901 tttttctata ctctaaatat gtccaatttc aattaattta atatccgtct taaacttact
      961 cctctatctt gtttaagaaa tatattttag aaattcaccc cattgtggat acttatgatt
     1021 aggtaatttc tgattatata cataagtgaa tactatgaaa aaaattatgg atgttatgga
     1081 gaaaaatact acaattttag ttttcatgat ttttaaagca tactattaac aaggagttat
     1141 tatccaaatt catcccttct ttctgttttt atacttaata tcattcaata atcaaaaaac
     1201 tttaaagaca ccaaataatg ttgcttaata taatttattt ttaagtaacg cgaaaattgt
     1261 agatttaaca atatttcaac atcttaaata acattaattc tttttataca attatcattt
     1321 tagaaattaa aaggtcctat ataaaggaaa acagagaatg tagcttttag attgtccaat
     1381 tggtaataat ggtcatacac taggcttcca atttcgaaag gaacgcgaac atcgagcaag
     1441 accattggca tagaaatata aaaagacgtg ttgcaaaatt cttaggattt taaagtattc
     1501 gtcatgcttc actttcctta aagggcattt aaaccgttca ttctatataa aaaaaaacga
     1561 agtttataaa gaccaaactt cgttttttct acgtatgata aattgcaaaa atcactagca
     1621 atcataccta aattttatct cttaaaaatt cacaatagaa ccattttttg caccaataca
     1681 tgttttacta agtcaagtga aagttacgtt atataattta atccttcttt ccatgtccct
     1741 ctatagtgaa ttgtgaaact aactgtacca attcttctac ttttcccttt actttgttag
     1801 attgattggc aatatcctca attgagattg cctgttcttg gattgactgt gcagcatgac
     1861 ttgtcccatt agctacttgt gctgctgttt tagaaactgt tgacaatgat atattcactt
     1921 catctgttcc agcagacatt tcttctgttg ctgcacatac ctcttgcatt tgactagaaa
     1981 tcttatcaat atcctttaca acagaaaaga atacttggtt tgccttctga gcggcttctt
     2041 ttccttctat tgctttttgt ttcccccttt gcattacatc aactgtagct tttgtatctt
     2101 gtagaatatt tttgattaaa tgatttattt cattagcgaa ctctttagat ttttctgcca
     2161 aatcccttac ttcttctgca accactgcaa atcctttccc attttcacca gcacgtgcag
     2221 cttcaattgc agcgtttaat gctaaaagat tagtttggtc tgcaatatta gtaattgcat
     2281 ctagggcttt atcaatttgc tgcgtgcgtg taacaagtgt atctattact atagaggttt
     2341 cttcaactac tgcatgtaca ctattcattt gaaggatgga ttgttttatt tcttcactgc
     2401 ctgaatttac atgttcagtt gtttcaacgg acatttcagt aaccattttt gatgattcag
     2461 cgatagtttg aactccggta gcaatttctt ttaatgatga tgaattctct tggatactta
     2521 taaattgtcc ttctattttg gtatttactt cagaaatatt ttgaacaact tcatttgata
     2581 gataagatgc tttttttgtg ttttttaaca taccttctgt agaagaaata acctcgttgg
     2641 ctgtactctt tacatttcct attagttgtt gtagattatc taacatattg ttaaaagagt
     2701 gtactatatg tcctaattca ttattagatt cataagaagt gcgtattgtt aaattacctg
     2761 cagatacttt ttccatgtct tgttgtaata atatgattgg ttgcttgatt gcacgtttaa
     2821 taaaataacc gattaaagta acaattatta ttgctaaaac tgatatgcta ataaacaatg
     2881 tcattgtatt ttttatactg ctgatattag atttctgtaa ctgttgtgca ttatttttgt
     2941 tatatctaat aagttcctgg atagattcta ttgccttttt aatatttggt tcaatctctt
     3001 ttaaataata tgtaaataag tcttcattat tggataagtt tatatcttgt atttttttta
     3061 tttgtattct taattcatca aataatccgt aaaaatcttt atacaatttt aattctttgt
     3121 tagaactaat tttagactca aattgtttta ataacttatc attttctttt cgagcatcgt
     3181 tgatctccgc cagtaattct ttacttcttt tttcatcttt tgatatcatc atctccatta
     3241 aattcatatt aacatggaaa atattcgctt ctacagatcc aatatgttgg attgacaata
     3301 aattattttc gtacatgtta gttgaagcat tcttactttc tgctaaacaa aaaaaaccta
     3361 ttgtggaaag ggttatacaa gcgacgatag atatcgttat caatccgttt aatttagtgc
     3421 ctatcttact attttttata aatgacaatc aaattcactc cattgttata ataagttatt
     3481 aagaattaga ttcaataaat ataattgtaa ttcgggtata tatttcgaac tgtttttatt
     3541 ttaattcata agaaaaattt tatttttctt gatgtgtcta tcaaggtttc ttactcgatc
     3601 cgttataaaa ttgatctaaa gcaagctccc ttcaatagtc tttatgctat caacataaat
     3661 atgggtttct atatagtaac ggaaaaagtc tttgttgaaa tcaactgctc atatatatcc
     3721 aaaaaagtta cttttaatat tgatgctata atattatttt cgtgtttgct gtttcattcg
     3781 gaagacattc tatataataa ataagcatat taatagttta aagaactata tggatacata
     3841 cctcaagtgt attttataaa ttaaacttga ggtatgcaca ttattaaatt aatccatttt
     3901 tttgtagatt tctgctcaag tgataatata ttgggtttta tagttaaact ttttcaaaaa
     3961 aacccttcta attttatgtc cgtatattca aataacacat ttaaaatgtt acagtattct
     4021 cattaaaaaa ttccatcctc ggttagctga atagtagtct ggatcatcag taattataga
     4081 agagctttga atttatgaat atctccaata tgtctaactt tgcctgcttt tattcattac
     4141 cttatattga actaagggta atcattctcc aagttatgag tgaagactcc ctctttgatt
     4201 ttcacatcta ataataccgt tatataggca atagtatgcg ggagcataat aatagattaa
     4261 accgtttcca cataatctaa aattccatgg tttttgtacg tcaaagtgtt tgtagaatta
     4321 cattttgcat ttaaagttac gctcccattc tctaggaatg gtgtaccaat tttaccatgt
     4381 acttcgctcg ctatcgcaat ttcatttttg taacatatgt tattgtatta gaatatattt
     4441 tacgaattcc cataaaatta acagtttttc aaaattggtt acatcctcta aatcaccttg
     4501 tctaacacaa agtgtgatat taataattat tttggggccc actggcaatg gaccatataa
     4561 atttttggat ttaaaatctt acacgttcac attaatttca atacgaagta agctatttcc
     4621 cctagattat taacatagaa ttgaactaaa tactgagatt atttccctat attaagaact
     4681 cagtcctccc tttgtttcat aaatgtaagt agttatttca ctgtaaaatt ttctatttct
     4741 acagttatcg ctaaaatcca tatccatatt taataatatt tttgttaaaa ttcaccttat
     4801 attcttcccc ctatcttaca cataattatt ttactaaata acttttatta atttagctca
     4861 taatagtgtc ctactaagaa atcattttgt ttttccttaa tgataatcat atatatataa
     4921 gtatttaaaa gctaattttc actaaattaa acataaaaca cataaaataa ttagtttatt
     4981 aattcacaaa catatattat gattataaat atattgcaat tttgacataa atactcatat
     5041 tttcatttgg aaacagtacc gaggtttaat aatgtcacaa aaaattaata atagtatgca
     5101 atgttatttc tttaaattta agtattttta ttatctcatt ccttttaatt gtatttttga
     5161 aaacttttat gttatctatg gttatttttt tgtatagctg aaatatcatt ttactatttg
     5221 tgaattccta agaataaaaa taaagaggtt gcctcagagt aatcattcaa ctactttaag
     5281 acaacctcta acatccatac attatatata cttaatttta gtagatagat caaaaactat
     5341 aaacttatat ttacataaga acctcaaact ttaataaagt ggtgaaatat tagttggtac
     5401 aagcataata ttcataagat caaattgagt accggagttt aatgttacat ttatatctaa
     5461 tggtacatca gaattactac ttgctactac attaccgata ttaatatctg aaaaacgagc
     5521 tccattatca ttaactccat cgttatttgt agtagtatta acatttgtag cagtatatac
     5581 cctaccgttt atagtaactc gaatagtgga atttcctatt gaagaaactc ttaaataaag
     5641 attgtaacta tttccattcc ctctaagcgt ataacgagct gtcgtgttgt tttgttcaaa
     5701 ccttaaagaa tcaccttgat ttccaaattt ttcagaaata aatgttcgtg tttgattatt
     5761 cacttgagtt gcatgtatcg gcgaaatagt aaatcctgta tagtcatttg gcgctaaatg
     5821 aatcatagaa ccattttcat gaacagcatg gatattattt tttctgttat gcacagatac
     5881 catataagct cgtgctccac caggtgttcc tgaaggactt gctatatttc ttatttcatt
     5941 atagtgtaac ggtcttctta aatcttcatt tctaacaact aaaggaactc cagaaatatt
     6001 acgaataaaa taatctggga aatagtttga attaccgcga gctgtaaaag caccactcct
     6061 taaccctaaa gttgtctcaa aggattctgt ttgccaattt gtaacggtgg caacgccctc
     6121 ccgatctgaa cctgaatcta gccaactcct aacaaatggc gttaacaatg gggggagaaa
     6181 tgtgctacaa ttaaaatttt gattaaacgg agatgcacct atatcaccag acgaaattcc
     6241 tccactgtaa ttaacccttg cagcaagcaa tgcgtgagtt gtagtagaac caggtaaacc
     6301 aactatatta gggaaggtat tagaaagcct agcaccacta aatccattta acacataatt
     6361 tgaattaact tggaaaagag aatataaaaa tggccagtct tgtgaagtaa atgattgggt
     6421 ctgctgtggt ccactaccac ttgcatataa attagcaccg gaagatacta gaagactttg
     6481 atatttaaac aacgaccaga tagatacata ctcaaataca tttaaaaaca tatatgttct
     6541 aaattctaac atatcgtgta aacgagtgtt taaaccttta aacgcacttt gatacgtatt
     6601 tatacaatag ttagagtaat ctcttgtata atttttcaag taatctcgat acgtacgtaa
     6661 tgttgctgct gaaattcccc attcatctgc atttagaata acatctctaa taaaagaaag
     6721 atgtaaattg gctgcctgtg caaataaagg taataataac agttggtatc cttgcatctg
     6781 gaactggggt aatctattta gaaataattg ttgcattgta ttaactgaag aagttattga
     6841 taaaggaaca gcgtttcggt tagggttcaa aaaattatct acttgtcgat taaactcttc
     6901 tacatttgct tgcagccctg tcaattccgc atttacacgg gcaagagtgt ctgtattaag
     6961 tctttgattc aggaattttt ctgtctctct taaaatatct tgcattagat ttgtactacc
     7021 actaggaaat attaaattcc gtaactcact tagtatcctt tttccaacaa gactccccac
     7081 tttctttaac agaaaactag ccacagttcc aacaatagga tctaggtata aactatgatt
     7141 attttttttc cactccgtcc attccttttg tacggtatct aatgatttgt gttgaaaact
     7201 aaatggatca tgagccgcta cattatacgc atcacaaata gtagttcttc cgctattcaa
     7261 tacactattc atataaaatt cctccttaaa tattaagtaa tatattaaaa ttaaagatac
     7321 taaattagcc tgataataac gaatattttt aagaaagtgc ttatttacaa ccacaattac
     7381 aactctaact ttgattataa ttattaatta agtcttaaac ataggaatca ttctcacttt
     7441 tgttatacgc ataatttgta tatggtatag gaaggatcat actttaaaca tgaaagccta
     7501 catttagcca tccatcatgc tcctccctaa atcatctaca gtaataccca gcatatacca
     7561 gatgagacac caccattatt tgcaaatcta gcatgttcgc ttgtttctgt attttggtcc
     7621 actagtgtgt aaatggcgat ttttcttgga atcatggaat aagcaagaag attccaagta
     7681 ccttttgtaa tgatattact ttcaaaaagt aatttattta ttactagtat aaaatttgaa
     7741 aactgtcaca ataccgaaat tcctaatcat tccagttgat tattttattt ctcaaaaatt
     7801 acccttcatc tttcttaaat ctagttaatc atccatttac cgctttctta actgcttcta
     7861 ttctcctttc catacgttac attaacaggt gtattagaga atccattttt caaaacaaaa
     7921 attgtttggt taattttcaa acatgttcaa actatttata caattattag aattggatat
     7981 tatctcctgt taataatttt ccctgccgta tgagtaaagt atatctttaa tttaaaaaga
     8041 aaaagcatag atatcttcac ctatagaaga agatatctat gctttttttg aactaccccc
     8101 actttcactt catttagaag tgagggattc ctaagtaaag aattctatcg aactctaatt
     8161 gattaggcta tctccgcagt cctttcggtt agaagtcata ttgcttcatt ctttagattg
     8221 atacttgcgt taatatccct atcatgatgt gtacgacaag aaggacagtc tcacttacgt
     8281 aggtttagat ttttaacgtc tttgttttga tatccacaac aagaacatta ttggctggaa
     8341 gcaattgttt tcgataagac aataacttgt tttccgtacc attttgcttt gtattccaac
     8401 atggcttgaa attgtgacca tgatacttca ctaattgctt ttgctaactt gtgattctgt
     8461 aacatattcg atacttgcaa atcctctata ccgataacat catggttttt gatgatttca
     8521 gtcgagattt tgtctaagta atattttcta tatttttcca tttattaata aatcctagct
     8581 acctttactc gctgcttatt ccagcgagaa gatcctttcg tccttctaga aagaacatgc
     8641 tgtactttcg ccaccttcgc ttctaatgag cgaaaaaatt acggattttt ataggttgtt
     8701 ccatctgaca aaatggcaaa atcttttagt cccatatcca ttctgatgta agaatgtgtt
     8761 ttcggaagtt cttgtacttc tgtttcaact aacaatgaaa caaagtatat gccagaaggg
     8821 ttccgtctaa ctgtagcatt tacaatacgt ccctttactt cgcgactttc ggcaacttta
     8881 ttttttacct acactggcaa tgttttcgtt tgtttaattt tgtggtatat gattgtacgt
     8941 tgttcttctt agatttaaag cgcgaggcgc tgttttattt tttgaaaaag cgtgtatacg
     9001 catctgcaag attataaaca gacaaatgaa tcacaataat atccacttct tttagccaaa
     9061 caaactcttt cttcatggca ggaactttgg cagaacatgt accataggtc aaacctcttc
     9121 ctgcctcttt atataagtca tcccataagg aaagaaaatg attgaataca aagcgagaac
     9181 aaccaatcgt tttattgatt agaattgctt gtgcttgatt tggaaagata taaaacttat
     9241 aagctttatt aatcatcatt tgattcacct ccatttctgt atatggctac catacaccga
     9301 acgtgtattc taaagagagg cagtcgcgat ttatgtatgt tgaacaagcc aattcatctc
     9361 caacctactc attgtgctgt gacccttcac gctccttgag gaaggaatct tcttggctaa
     9421 aatgataaat gaaggagcta cctattcacc aattgttata aaaacacttt aatcctccat
     9481 caatataagc cttatgagat agttaatttc gtctgatatt agtaaggact aaaaatcata
     9541 ttatacttct actgaaaaat attcatttac ctctacactt ccccccctac ttttattatg
     9601 tttttctata cacttatgtt agaacacagt ataaaaaaat aaacatcact cttataagag
     9661 tgatgtttat cttttatact gtgtcattta aagcaactat gcataaaact attcatctat
     9721 aatgcgtaat tctaaactgt ctacaatgaa tttctctttc gtttgtcaaa tcgctaacta
     9781 taatttatct atttctggga aacattctaa ttcttctatg acataacgag gtgagaatga
     9841 agtgcctttc cttacaattc attaacttta aatttaaata cgttttttct aagagccttt
     9901 taataattga gctatatata catcttagca aacaaaattg tgtttttcca taatcaagga
     9961 cattatacaa gaattagctt ttaaaaactg ttaatattag atcccgatct tacttaatag
    10021 agacatcgta aaaatgtaca ataggaccac catataaatt attcccttga gaaagctcta
    10081 tataaaagtt atctttctca aattttgtag tgaacatttc agaaacatct ttagcaccgc
    10141 tcatatatct tttttcaaat aacacttccc tagaatttct aatccttaca ttagcatctc
    10201 cggacacaga aaaatacact ctataagttg aaaaactatc taattgaagg ttttgtttta
    10261 gaatccctcg tcctccctga taaagagtga gtgtattacc gctaatatta gttgatcccg
    10321 tactcgtcca attatttgta ttaattaatt ctggacttaa taacttttca gaaggactaa
    10381 tttccaaaat aataaagtta tctccccaag cttcatctcc attttgactt tttaaaatta
    10441 aatacactcc ctttaaatca gttcctgtag taaaacgttt attaatagtt tgataatctt
    10501 ctaaattatt atttgtatct tcataatgaa tatatccagt attttcatct tttaaatgaa
    10561 tagaaggttt tcctttaaca gtatattgga ttacatactc agttttcggt tttaacttat
    10621 ctccaataaa ttgtgaaatt cctccgtcct tatgaacata taaagcttta gttccattca
    10681 ctccgcctgt atgatctaca tacgcattct tattatttgc tttccacggc tctaaattgt
    10741 cctcttctat ggacccgttc tctacaatat tgctaataaa accacttggc gggacgatca
    10801 atttagtttc tttattgctt aagtctgttg ctagcagtag ttctcttaaa tatgatttac
    10861 atgttaaagt aattaatctt gaattttcat cagcttggag gccaaaccca ttaatcggag
    10921 tcaaaaatgt ttcactgatg acacctaacg gcatatacac cccatcatca ttagcactta
    10981 acgttctata ctccgcttca cttgattcta cttttttctt atttaagtca atttctcctg
    11041 tagaagaatc ataaaaattc gctgttacct catatcttaa agttttcatt tttttagtga
    11101 aatcaatttt agtaattaca tattcatttg gaaatactat gttatttgta taatagattt
    11161 gttcagattg atctgggcac aataatttat ccatatcacc ataaataact tccgataagg
    11221 aatccttatc gacttgataa ttttgtttta gcttagcctc atatactttt aatactgtaa
    11281 ttgaatcatt actaatttca aacccaatca atgcatgtcc tggtttagct tccacaatca
    11341 tctttgcatc ttcatcactt cctttaactt ttgcataatt aggattagaa aaagtattag
    11401 aaagtgtagg gaggatgttt actctaaatt cctctttttc cttatttaaa tgttcattca
    11461 taatagaagt ataatcaata tctgctaagc ctaataattt tcggcatgtt gttaaagtaa
    11521 gaaaagcttt tgcttgcaga gctgttaata caattaagaa gttataaaca tttccgacct
    11581 cactgccact tgttttcaca ttttctttag taattaattc cgatgcagtt tttaaagctg
    11641 aacgcccgaa taaattattt cctaccatta catcgtggaa tgtattaagg taaaattcaa
    11701 aaccatccac atcatttttt gttacacttt tcgctagttc agttaactca gttaactcat
    11761 caagaatatc tgcaggagag ccatcctttt ttacttttga actagtttct gtagcaaaag
    11821 ttaattcctc aaatttttcg ttcacatatt taatcctttg atacgcaggt gtaatttcag
    11881 taagtgtaga gttaataagt acatttacat taataatatc caacttatca gaaatctctt
    11941 gcaattgttt acttaagtat tctatttgca gacttagcgc ataattttgt ttcattacat
    12001 cactcaacat agaggtaatt ttaggtagat atacccgaag catcgtattt atcgcatcga
    12061 gtttgttatt aacatcattt aaaacttgat tttgttcatt tgcaattttt aatatttcct
    12121 tagataattc tgtatttaag tttccctgtg cgataagatc atttaagctt ccattcaccc
    12181 catccaattt accagaaata tcatttagta actgctgatt ctttaaaatt tcgtctaggg
    12241 ttagatcacc acctgtatcc gttttaaaaa tcatgttcat aatgtctttg ataccagtgg
    12301 caaatccata aatgccatta aaataatcaa taaaacttgg taaggctctt gtgcttaatt
    12361 tagtattatt cttgttcatg ttcatcttcc ttttcagcta ttttttgtaa cacttatttc
    12421 ttgtaaactt gtattcttaa ttctttattg gtaattactg attattaaac actcataact
    12481 ttttatcaat ttcaattgta taaaattagt ttatatcatt aatgtgttac tcaattttgc
    12541 ttattctact ttttgaatta taatatttac ctatcaaatg gtcttcctat tcacaaaaat
    12601 tcatttatcc ctattttttt acattaaagc actcctttac tatataaatt ttattaacag
    12661 gcaatttcct aaatgtaagt cgttgtaagg actaattacc cagaaaatta ttagaactta
    12721 gtaaaacctc ccttactata aaattggatg ctatcacctg ttaacacttt ctctggggct
    12781 atgagtaaat tatatctcct atctaacaaa taaaaggata gataatttca tctatagatg
    12841 aagtgatcta tccttttcct ataaatataa tcgatcattt gtgaaatacc cttcacttaa
    12901 cctcctaacg tgctctctaa agtggggatt tctcggctaa tcgttacgtc tagtaactat
    12961 cgaattgtac caaaggttat tttactgcta tttataccag agctattgaa ctaccccagc
    13021 agtccttgcg attagaagcc ttatggctta ttgagttaat atccgcatta tagcgtgtaa
    13081 gataagaagg acagtctcat ttacctaggt ctagatttct aacgtctttg ttttgatatt
    13141 cacaatgaga acataattgg ctagaatcaa atgttttcga tacaacaatg acttattttc
    13201 cataccattt tgctttgtat tctaacaagg atcgaaattg cgactatgat acttcattaa
    13261 tggcttttgc taacttatga ttctttaaaa tattcgatac ttgcaaaacc tttataccaa
    13321 caacatagtg gtttttggtg atttcagttg agcttttgtc caggtaatgt tttttataat
    13381 tttccatata ttcatgaatt ctatctacct ttactcgctg tttattctag tgggaagatc
    13441 ctttcattcc tctagaaaga acacgctttg ctttcaccaa cttctgtttc aactaacaat
    13501 gacacaaagt atctaccaaa tggattccgt ctaactgtag catttacaat acgtcccttt
    13561 acttagcgac ttttggcaaa tcaaacaagg cttagcttcg gcaactttat cttgtttcct
    13621 acaacgccaa tgttttcatt ggtttgtttt gtcgtataag attgtacgtt gttcttctta
    13681 gatttaaagc gtgtaaaagc atccacagag ttgcgaacag aaaactgaat cgcaatacta
    13741 tccacttctt ttagccaaac aagctctttt ttcaaggcag gaagccaccc cttgttcgaa
    13801 gaaaattcat ctcccaccta tactcactgg actgtatcct ttcacgctcc ttgaggaaag
    13861 agaattcttg gctaaaatga taaaaatatt ggttcatctt tgatgttgat atttacatta
    13921 cagactctat tgaaagttac accgtactta caaaaatata atccttctga aaattacata
    13981 ttcctctcgc agctgccaca tgtttttgta gagggaatct atttgtgaat ttttacacat
    14041 tattttcatt gttcgtgtag tttaaaaact aaaataaggt aaacattccc ctaccgttat
    14101 cagtgtcatt ttttctaaga taaattgatt gcaacatatc tttcattttt agtccttcaa
    14161 tagctgtaac atttaaattc gtagttaacc taattaattt tcttatattc aaaactaaag
    14221 tataatccta taactgtttc aatttctttt tgcacaattt ttttcatatt tagttaagat
    14281 gggcagaagg tgtttaccaa tggatgtttt tgcactttga gaaaatctaa tttattaagt
    14341 cgagaaattg cattcaaaag cattaatcgt tatatgtaga attaataata taaaacaaca
    14401 gcataattct aaactagcag tgttatgtta taattcacgg ataacctgaa aaataagtct
    14461 gcatagtttg ataaattatt atcatttatg tatttcacgt caatacacta ttggtagtat
    14521 aacaagaaca cttaatcgtt cttaaaatcc aattttgttg acatgtcaaa attttcatta
    14581 tgcatgactg attacataat aaagaaaata aaaaatgcaa ttacgcgctg tttggctaag
    14641 ccaaaccaaa agaatctcct acctatcgtt acgcacttgg ggtaagagaa ttctttcaaa
    14701 caatacgtaa aaatcaatta tgtcttataa gtattctgtt cttcaattga aaataaatac
    14761 atgttatcaa tttctagtat cgatttcata taagttattc catacaagga aagtatacat
    14821 tatttagaac taaaacctta agtttagtta aaaggggata aaacttttct aacataactt
    14881 gaatcttttt gaattgtttt gtttgagatc cgaattatag gtattggggt attcgggatt
    14941 tgataatttg tcagaataac atcaaattta tgcatacaat ctggtttttg ttgtagtgtt
    15001 acaaaatcac ctagctcgtg attgagttta taataaataa acttctttaa agctgatgaa
    15061 ccagataata ataacaatcc ttttttatta tgatttgaat ggacaataaa taaaatatgg
    15121 tatattatgt aattgatctc atcgttagtt aatctacttt tatttatttt tttattccaa
    15181 gaagaaataa gaggataaat tctattatgt ccttctgaaa attcatgatg tacagtgtca
    15241 aattcattac caaaagcgcc tattgataaa ccatactttt gaaacttgta aattttatgt
    15301 aacctgaaat acaagtcatg ttttatcttt tcttttattt ctaaacaaac atttatttca
    15361 gaagatattg tttggaataa atgtttgttt ttatcataag tctttttgtt tattttataa
    15421 taataatctg tgatcctatt tttttcttca atgttccatt ctaatattat tgaaaaagca
    15481 ttcttaaaat aacttaattc atattctgtg aattttatat tgaagaaaat ttccaattcg
    15541 catataattg aacttatgca atttaaatta tttgtatcaa gtataggaag aaactctaaa
    15601 acttctgaca tataatgttt atttgcaatt ctctttatag atacactaat aataactgct
    15661 agcatattat aatctatttc tacattgtga attctagtaa tgcttttaat tttttcttgt
    15721 aatctagaat ctaaattgat tacttcttta tacttttgga tattataaaa gaacattata
    15781 taaaaatatc ttaagtttat ttcttggcca atcaatttaa tcgttctaaa attaaaatcc
    15841 aatccaaagt tcacaagtat cttccgaaag tttttcagca ttttttttag tgtaatttta
    15901 tctagatata acaactggga ccatttttct aaagaataat atttttgatt aaatataccg
    15961 attaatattg tataaagttc actattcatt aaatagggaa taattaattc ggagaaatcg
    16021 tttgaaaaat cacgttttaa taggtaccct ttggattgaa cacttattaa atcccaattt
    16081 tcgggaagcg ctagttttaa ctgagaaatg tcatttatta ttgttctact tgtacacttt
    16141 aaactttgtg ataaatcctt ggaagacttt atttcattgc tatcaatcaa ggtttctaaa
    16201 atttgaagtt gtcgtattat tgatttatct tgtattaagt ctgtaataaa tttatccatt
    16261 acatttctcc tcccttaata ctgaattact tatcactagg taacatttaa ctacaaaact
    16321 cagaatagat gctattacct cacgttactt tgctagcctt agtatttcaa ttttattttc
    16381 tatctttatt cttatttgat tctataaggt ctaaaaaatt atacgttagc tttgcatagt
    16441 atttataagc attttttcat ataaagaaat atcaattatc tgtacaactg tattttaata
    16501 ttttatattg tacaaaaaat gtaaagtttt gagcacccat gtttacataa cgacaaaact
    16561 tcgcattctt aaaagagaag tgatatcatg atgattataa ttgtaaacgc atccaaaaat
    16621 atgcatattc acaacttttt caaacaatcc attttatagc atttggtttt tgtgattata
    16681 agaatattaa tgagaatgga atgttttatt gtaaaacaat ttaattatgt attcttattg
    16741 atccttataa ctccgtccct ccttttttat caccgtattc ccaaatgaaa agaacttcaa
    16801 ttatctaatt cctctataac aaataattat agataattaa aagatacctt aattatttcc
    16861 taataaagca tacatatttt catctattaa tgaaaagttt tattacaaaa tagataagga
    16921 aaatcaaaaa tagatatttt aagaaacgaa tccaaagaaa ctaccatctt aatgattatt
    16981 ggattttatt ttcccctttg aattatctta atatatttaa agttctaaaa tacaagtttt
    17041 atactagacc ataatactct tttttcaaaa atccccttat gttttacttt gtgcttatat
    17101 aagattaaga agtaaaggtt ttatatagca aagaaatatt ccacatttga tactctagtt
    17161 gaaccaaaat atcggcatat aaagcgtaac ttattcaaac cttctgaatc tcaaagtata
    17221 tataatacct tattgtaaat gtcaagataa acatgtacat tttcgcttgt ttaagcatgt
    17281 acaaaatcaa tcattttctt tgctaaaatg atctttaatt cgataggatt g
//
LOCUS       61_00001                6665 bp    dna     linear   UNK 
ACCESSION   61_00001
FEATURES             Location/Qualifiers
     Segment         complement(4176..6365)
                     /ETX_MTX2="NO"
                     /Endotoxin_C="YES"
                     /Endotoxin_M="YES"
                     /Endotoxin_N="YES"
                     /Endotoxin_mid="NO"
                     /Rank="Rank4"
                     /Segment_name="61_00001"
                     /Toxin_10="NO"
                     /blast_detail="Query_desc:-1 4176-6365 len=730
                     Query_Length:730	Query_Start-End:12-730	Hit_id:Cry1Ia40
                     Hit_desc:QBO24620.1	Hit_length:719	Hit_Start-End:1-719
                     Aln_length:719	Percent_identity:100	E-value:0.0"
                     /blast_prediction="YES"
                     /hmm_detail="Hit_desc:-1 4176-6365 len=730
                     Hmm_name:cry.hmm	Hmm_len:1183	E-value:3.5e-208"
                     /hmm_prediction="YES"
                     /locus_tag="61_00001"
                     /protein_desc="-1 4176-6365 len=730"
                     /protein_id="61_00001"
                     /protein_len="730"
                     /svm_prediction="NO"
                     /translation="KLNNSISGGINMKLKNQDKHQSFSSNAKVDKISTDSLKNETDIE
                     LQNINHEDCLKMSEYENVEPFVSASTIQTGIGIAGKILGTLGVPFAGQVASLYSFILG
                     ELWPKGKNQWEIFMEHVEEIINQKISTYARNKALTDLKGLGDALAVYHDSLESWVGNR
                     NNTRARSVVKSQYIALELMFVQKLPSFAVSGEEVPLLPIYAQAANLHLLLLRDASIFG
                     KEWGLSSSEISTFYNRQVERAGDYSDHCVKWYSTGLNNLRGTNAESWVRYNQFRRDMT
                     LMVLDLVALFPSYDTQMYPIKTTAQLTREVYTDAIGTVHPHPSFTSTTWYNNNAPSFS
                     AIEAAVVRNPHLLDFLEQVTIYSLLSRWSNTQYMNMWGGHKLEFRTIGGTLNISTQGS
                     TNTSINPVTLPFTSRDVYRTESLAGLNLFLTQPVNGVPRVDFHWKFVTHPIASDNFYY
                     PGYAGIGTQLQDSENELPPEATGQPNYESYSHRLSHIGLISASHVKALVYSWTHRSAD
                     RTNTIEPNSITQIPLVKAFNLSSGAAVVRGPGFTGGDILRRTNTGTFGDIRVNINPPF
                     AQRYRVRIRYASTTDLQFHTSINGKAINQGNFSATMNRGEDLDYKTFRTVGFTTPFSF
                     LDVQSTFTIGAWNFSSGNEVYIDRIEFVPVEVTYEAEYDFEKAQEKVTALFTSTNPRG
                     LKTDVKDYHIDQVSNLVESLSDEFYLDEKRELFEIVKYAKQLHIERNM"
ORIGIN      
        1 tgaaagaatg gcattctgcg ggcttttcaa atctaaagat ggggataaat ttatcagcta
       61 tagagtttga acagaaagat tttgttcaaa ccattatata taccatagaa gagataggag
      121 tacctgctaa ttcgattaat ttggaattaa cagagcgaat cgccatggta gatgaaaaag
      181 aaaccttatc aaagttaaaa gcattaaaat catttggtgt acatttatca attgacgatt
      241 ttggcacaga ttattcttca ttagcatatc tacctcttta tccaattgat attttgaaaa
      301 ttccaagaga atttgttaat cggatcggaa cttctactga tggcagtgaa attatacaaa
      361 ccattatctc acttgctcat actttaaaca tgagagtgat agcagaaggg gtagaaacga
      421 aagaacaatt aacagtatta caacataatg catgttattt tattcaaggg tattattaca
      481 gtaagcctct aaagaaaggt gaatttatca attttttgaa gagaaaggtt taattgatat
      541 atactttgta ttactctagg ttttgagaat gagctaatta agtagctttt taacaacttt
      601 atattagctc attctttaca aattataaaa gatgtaatgc ttttaaattt cagaggaaat
      661 atcaaaagta cagttgacca aacgtaacaa aagcttccct taaggaaagc ttttgttaaa
      721 attcactttt ttatttgaag accaactgtt tccgcagtca tcttcaattg gacaaagttc
      781 tattaatttt gcgaaaaatt gctttcacta tatataatgc gtattcaaac acagatgttc
      841 catgaaatta tcgttagact aattgtaaga aataataaca tctatatttc gttctagaaa
      901 aaataaaagg ggggttagtt aagttttaat tttacattaa attcgagttt aattgataat
      961 tatagtgtgt tataatataa ataaaattaa acgttaatat cgtgaggtac ataatgcatt
     1021 caaacacatt tatatatcat atgactcatt atagaaattt atcaaaaata ttatcttcaa
     1081 atggactcgt gtgtgtctct agcatcatga ataatgggca aacatattgt aatattgcta
     1141 ataatgatat acaaaacaga cgagcttatt actcagttcc agtagaacca tttggaacat
     1201 tacataaata tgttccattc tatttcgctc caaaatcacc tatgttatac agtatctata
     1261 aaggtaatgt cacacaatat aatgaggggc aagggcctct catttatttt gtatcgtcag
     1321 cgcaaaaaat aaagcaaaac ggggttcctt tttgttttac tgatggccat ggaataatgc
     1381 acttcactga gtattacaat gatcttaaag aattgcacaa cattgattgg gatataatga
     1441 agagtaaata ttggcatgac acgattgaag acaatgatag aaagcgtaga agaatggcag
     1501 agtttctggt ttaccaatat gtcccacttg actgtattat cgggattgca gtctatagtc
     1561 aaaaatataa agaagaaacc gaaaaaatat taactgaaca taatgtttct ttaacagtta
     1621 aattaaaacc taattggtat tattaaggtg gtggtagaaa ttgattaaaa taacaaaagg
     1681 caatttgtta gaagctgatg cacaagcttt ggtgaatacc gttaatacag tcggtgtaat
     1741 gggaaaaggt atcgcccttc aatttaaaca agcattccct gataatttta aagcttatca
     1801 gaaggcatgt aaaattaatc aagttcagcc tgggaaaatg tttatatata aaacacacct
     1861 cttaggatca ccagaataca ttataaactt tccaactaaa aggcattgga agaataaatc
     1921 aagaattgaa gatattaaga gtgggcttag ttctttaaga aatgaaatta ttaattataa
     1981 tataaaatcg atcgcattac ctcctcttgg atgtggtaat gggggcttag attggagtga
     2041 agtacagcct ttaattataa agtcattaga ggacttaaat actacagttt atctatatga
     2101 accttctggt catcctgatc caaatagcat gaaaataggt acaactaagc caaaaatgac
     2161 aaaagcaaga gctcttttac tattattaat ggagcaatac agagctccag gatatcacct
     2221 ttcgcttctc gaaatacaga aattagctta ttttttacaa gagtgtggag agcctcttcg
     2281 tttaaatttt gtgaaatata tatatggtcc atatgcggaa aatttaaatc atgttttaat
     2341 tcgtttagaa ggacattata ttcgtggtta tggtgatcga aattctaaat ctgatattaa
     2401 tctgtttgaa gatgcaatat tagaagctaa agagtttatc tctcatgatg aagaatcttt
     2461 aaaaagactt gaagaggtaa aaaatttaat tgaaggatat gaaacccctt atggtatgga
     2521 gcttttagct actgtacatt ggtctataaa gtatggaaat aattcaataa tggatttcga
     2581 tgagattatc aattatatcc atagttggaa tgaacgtaaa aaacacgtat ttaaaaataa
     2641 tcatataaaa aagacaatgc agcatctaga gatatttata caataaatta aagactttta
     2701 aaagttaatt taaatggaaa ttctatataa agttgttttc gtaagaatat caattaaaat
     2761 tgtatttaat gtaaaattag acaaattaag acaaaacagt acattgatta tagaaaatca
     2821 atgtactgtt ttgaagtttg aggtgaaaaa attgagcaat cgagaaaaac aagtgtataa
     2881 agcacgtgta gaacgtcata aagaaaaaat gccttggtat atcattgaat atattgaaga
     2941 gaaaacgaac ctctcccctg ctactttgta tggatattta attgaatatg aaatgttttt
     3001 acattggttg atctcctctc gtcttgtttt cgtaaatgga gaagttgtaa cggttacgaa
     3061 attacatgag gtgccaattg aaacattgga acaccttcct cttaaacaag taaaaaggtt
     3121 taaaagctat ttagagagac aaggtaataa aacaaaggca attatacgaa cattttcagc
     3181 tctaaaatca ttatttaact acctaaccaa aaacactgaa gatgataatg gagaatgtta
     3241 cttttataga aatgttatgg ccaaaatgga aattcataag gaaaaaattg acgcttcagc
     3301 aagagcgaaa gaaatttctg aagttatttt tcacaataat gatgatatta aatttatgcg
     3361 ctttttatct aatgaatatg agcaaatgct aaaagaaaac gctcccggta agttaagatt
     3421 cttcaaacgc gatagagagc gtgatattgc tattctaagt ttaattttag gtacaggact
     3481 tcgggtatct gaaacagcta gtttaactat ttctagtatc aattttcgta ctcgttacat
     3541 taaagttgta cgaaaaggag ataaaaaatc atctattttg gctacacaaa cagccctaga
     3601 tgatgttcaa gagtatctaa aagtacgtgc tgctcgttac aagtgtcctg atgctgaaga
     3661 tattctattt gtaacaaatt ataaaggatc ctatgcgcaa atttctgtta atgctataca
     3721 aaagcttaca gagaaataca caagggcttt tgatgaaaag aaaagccctc ataaattacg
     3781 tcatacttat gctactaatc actataatga aaataaagat ttagtattat tagcaaatca
     3841 aatgggacat aattctatgg aaacaacatc tctttataca aacattgatg atactaaacg
     3901 acgagctgca atagaacgct tagaacaacg tcaatttgaa gatacaaaag aaaaataaat
     3961 agtaaataga gagcattgta gcctacgaaa agacaatgct ctcttatgtt tgtatgtcta
     4021 tactattaat gtatagataa attaattttt aatatctcta ctgttaaata gcatacaatt
     4081 aaatttcatc ctacatctaa tcactcaaaa tattggtaca agaattgtat atttaaccct
     4141 tttatttttc tggatttagg tagattttaa ttctacatgt tacgctcaat atggagttgc
     4201 ttcgcgtatt taactatctc gaataattct ctcttttcat caagatagaa ttcatctgat
     4261 agagactcta ctaaatttga tacctggtca atatgataat cctttacatc tgtttttaat
     4321 cctcttggat tcgtagatgt aaacagtgca gtaaccttct cttgcgcttt ttcaaaatca
     4381 tattctgcct catatgttac ttctaccgga acaaattcaa ttctatctat ataaacttcg
     4441 ttacctgaag agaagttcca agcacctatt gtgaatgtac tttgtacatc taaaaagcta
     4501 aatggagtgg taaagcctac agttctaaag gttttatagt ctaagtcctc tcctctattc
     4561 atagttgctg aaaaattacc ttgattaata gctttaccgt taattgacgt atggaattgt
     4621 aaatctgtgg tagaagcata gcgaatcctc acgcgatatc tttgtgcaaa tggtggatta
     4681 atatttactc gtatatcccc aaatgtacca gtattcgttc ttcgaaggat atccccacct
     4741 gtaaatcctg gtcctctcac tacagcggca cctgaagaca gattgaaagc ttttactaat
     4801 ggtatttgtg taatgctatt tggctcaatt gtatttgtac gatctgcact acgatgcgtc
     4861 caagaatata ccaatgcttt cacatgtgat gctgaaatga gtcctatatg agataatcta
     4921 tgactataag attcataatt tggctgtcct gttgcttcag gtggtaattc attttctgaa
     4981 tcctgtaatt gcgtcccaat tccagcatac cctggataat agaaattatc agatgcgatc
     5041 ggatgtgtga cgaatttcca atgaaaatca accctaggta ctccattaac aggttgagtt
     5101 aaaaatagat tcagccctgc caatgattca gtcctataga cgtctcgaga agtgaacggt
     5161 aatgttacag gattaataga agtattagta gatccttgtg ttgagatatt taacgttcct
     5221 cctattgttc ggaattctag tttatgtcct ccccacatat tcatatactg agtgttactc
     5281 catcgactta ataagctgta aattgtaact tgttctagaa aatcgagtag atgcgggttt
     5341 cgaacaacag cagcctctat ggcagagaac gaaggtgcat tattattata ccaagtcgta
     5401 cttgtaaaac ttggatgcgg atgtactgtc ccaattgcgt ctgtatatac ttctcttgta
     5461 agttgggctg tagttttaat tggatacatt tgtgtatcat agcttggaaa tagtgccact
     5521 aaatctagta ccattaaagt catgtctcta cggaattgat tatatcgtac ccaactttcg
     5581 gcatttgtac ccctcaagtt atttagacct gtgctatacc atttcacaca atggtcggaa
     5641 taatctcctg ctcgttcgac ttgacggtta taaaatgttg aaatttctga agatgataat
     5701 ccccactctt ttccaaaaat agatgcatct cttaatagca acaaatgtaa atttgcagct
     5761 tgggcatata tcggtaataa tggtacctcc tctccagaca ctgcaaaaga aggtagtttc
     5821 tgaacgaaca tcaattctaa tgcgatatat tggctcttga caacactcct agcccttgtg
     5881 ttattacgat ttccaaccca actttcaagc gaatcatggt agacagctaa ggcatctcct
     5941 aatcctttca agtctgtaag tgctttattt cttgcataag ttgatatttt ttgattaata
     6001 atctcttcta catgttccat aaagatttcc cattgatttt tccccttagg ccatagctca
     6061 cctaagataa aactataaag actagctact tgtcctgcaa aaggaacgcc tagggtacca
     6121 agtattttac ccgcaatacc aatacctgtt tgaattgttg atgcactaac aaacggctct
     6181 acattttcat actcagacat tttcaaacaa tcttcatgat taatgttttg taattctata
     6241 tctgtttcat tttttagtga atccgtagag attttatcta ctttcgcatt gctagaaaaa
     6301 ctttgatgct tatcttgatt ctttagtttc atattaatcc ctccacttat actattattt
     6361 aattttcaga tataatttta ttcatacaaa attatactta gctgtaatgt caaataaagc
     6421 attttcaatt tatacatata tttcataatt aattatataa tatatgtgga atttactaat
     6481 aaatattatt ccttaataac tttctaacgt ctttaaacct tctttaaaaa tgaactgaaa
     6541 taacttcaaa cacctataaa tactcttatt agtgctttat tttcgattac aagtaaagca
     6601 tataccaaat aaaaaaagaa aaagcagaga tattttcatc gataggtgaa aatatctctg
     6661 cttga
//
LOCUS       69_00027               77664 bp    dna     linear   UNK 
ACCESSION   69_00027
FEATURES             Location/Qualifiers
     Segment         complement(15272..16258)
                     /ETX_MTX2="NO"
                     /Endotoxin_C="NO"
                     /Endotoxin_M="NO"
                     /Endotoxin_N="NO"
                     /Endotoxin_mid="NO"
                     /Rank="Rank4"
                     /Segment_name="69_00027"
                     /Toxin_10="NO"
                     /blast_detail="Query_desc:-3 15272-16258 len=329
                     Query_Length:329	Query_Start-End:8-329	Hit_id:Zwa5B-other
                     Hit_desc:AAZ67352.1	Hit_length:322	Hit_Start-End:1-322
                     Aln_length:322	Percent_identity:99.0683229813665
                     E-value:0.0"
                     /blast_prediction="YES"
                     /hmm_detail=""
                     /hmm_prediction="NA"
                     /locus_tag="69_00027"
                     /protein_desc="-3 15272-16258 len=329"
                     /protein_id="69_00027"
                     /protein_len="329"
                     /svm_prediction="NO"
                     /translation="YRNEEAIMMYLNTKHINEMGVNWEETINVISKAVQSLDAEDFSQ
                     PIKPYLRFDDPANRIIAMPAYIGGEFKVSGIKWIASFPKNIEKGIQRAHSVTILNDAM
                     TGKPFATLNTAMVSVIRTASVTGLMIREFAKLRDLNNVKVGIIGFGPIGQMHLKMVTA
                     LLGDKIESVYLYDINGIKDELIPEDIYSKTQKVNAYEEAYNDADIFITCTVSAEGYID
                     KKPKDGALLLNVSLRDFKPDILEYTKSLVVDNWEEVCREKTDVERMHLERGLQKEDTV
                     SIADVVIRGALQNFPYDKAILFNPMGMAIFDVAIAAYYYQRAREKEIGVLLED"
ORIGIN      
        1 cttctaaccg caaggactgc ggggttagcc taatcaatta gagttcgata gaactcttta
       61 cttaggaatc cctcacttct aaacgaagtg aaagtggggt tagttcaaaa ctattaacta
      121 taatataccc tttcaagaaa ttttaaaaag gttgaagtag ccaaaaaata ttttccggaa
      181 taattagatt aatttctctt ttttgtatat ttatgttaaa ttattgttat cactacaaat
      241 ttattgaata attttaatac tctccccttt atactatggt aatatgtttt tcacaataca
      301 tattaccact ataattgcaa acatatataa acccatattt agaattttta agattctttc
      361 atagcattaa gatatttttt accttttagt ttgtttattc ttaattttta aactaaaata
      421 atatatattg gtaataatta aataaaattc caataattat aggaaggaga aaattatgaa
      481 gagcattgta ttatttgatg gtgattgtaa tttctgtaat cagagtattc aattcattat
      541 taagagggat cctaaaggat attttcaatt tgcatcgctt caaagtgcat taggtaaaac
      601 attattaaaa aggtatgaaa tagacgaaac aatagacagc atagtattaa tagataaaaa
      661 taatagttat attaaatcag atgccatact aaacatttgt agaaatttaa aaggtatatg
      721 gaagattttc actcttttta tattaattcc aaggccgatt cgaaactttt gctatgaaaa
      781 attcgcaaaa aatagatacc gatggtttgg taaacaagaa cattgtatgt taccgtcacc
      841 agaagtaaga aaaagatttc tggattaatt ccgaaaatct tcaaacttta tattatattg
      901 ttaatcttat caaaataaat acgctattct ttcttgcaaa ttaaaggaag gaatagtgtt
      961 tttttaactt tttttacaat attttcaaat cctactttac tctctaattc tccgttatat
     1021 cccagcgtgg atgctcctgt aatatagtca atttctacga acttataata ttctatccct
     1081 aaaaaaatat ctctagaaat taccgaaagt gaacaaacat gtttttgtta atacatatcc
     1141 acctttttac cccttaagtc accttcgaac tttacatgga acaaaaaaga agagagattt
     1201 ctcccctctt caccaacaaa ggggattaaa atgtgtgtga agtcaaatga gtagttttgg
     1261 ttattccaca cacaaacagg tctttttaga atcaaaacaa ttttatattt actctttttc
     1321 acttttgtag aaaacacact tttcgtatct ttaatcgctt gatttttaac tacacttgga
     1381 aggttgactt caatatcctt tgtatttttc ttcgtgcttt ttttcacttc aaccatttca
     1441 gataccagtg tattaatgag tttaatataa tcagaactac tttgttccaa tagcctaatt
     1501 tgttcttttg tcgaaagcac tttaactttg accgtgacat tcccagccgt aataataaaa
     1561 taggaacgtg cccacaggct tggcaaaaag cacgagatga gaaaactatt ctcttaaacg
     1621 cttcgacatc actcttatta atcacctcaa tagtgtatca atattataat aggaatagca
     1681 tccaaaaatc tccctaacaa tataaatcct ccctctccaa ttccccttaa tctgagcaat
     1741 tggtacatcc ttactgttct ttttgttttt atcatcacct tttcaaatca tcttcatatg
     1801 ttgtatatag atatctcctt tcgaattgca atgatgcctc tttcaagtcc taatgtacgc
     1861 cgtacaaaga gcacttttga aaagtgctct ttgtactttg taatacactc cctctataat
     1921 aaagtaattt taatgtatga ataatttaca gctgccttgt agtatgaatt gtaactattt
     1981 gcacacacta taattggaag gcttgaatca ttgtcattga aaaatgttca gcgcttccgc
     2041 tccttaagag aacagtctac gcaactgttc tcttttcctt ttttacaaaa aaaacaggac
     2101 aagcacagtt aactacgcta cgattaattg cattgcaaca ttctcatcgt ttcctcaaca
     2161 atttctcaat atttttcaag gacaatagca cacttcctca accttaataa tatcttaata
     2221 ttaaatactg caaggaggcg ctagaaaatg acttggttca ttattttagg atttatgctt
     2281 attttaagta taggcggctt tcacccacat agtattcata tcattttcaa aatagattca
     2341 gatacaaaag ctatgccaaa ttggtctttc gttaataaaa taaactttcg aacatttaaa
     2401 gagttgttaa aaaacccaaa caggaataaa ttcaaaagcc ttaccatagg agagctgttt
     2461 atccctttaa gtctattcaa taaattattt ggcaaaacat taattttttt aatcctattc
     2521 ttctattctc aattcttaaa ctaaatataa tatgagatga gtaaaagaat agcagtcgcc
     2581 gaccataaca aacaacagac cacctattac agacggtctg ttttaaaaca aattgactat
     2641 atcaatagaa taaggatacc ttaattattc agaatattct tattattagt gaaaaaaatc
     2701 gtagtttcat ataagctatc tatttcctgt tattatcaga ttaagccttt acagagaaaa
     2761 gggggatatt atgactgttc aagaaaaaag taataagcaa ttgatggaat tattaaatga
     2821 atggtatgaa aaaattcgtt tatatcatgt aaaagaagca aaacaaacac atctacaagt
     2881 aaaagaaagc ttaaaagtaa tagaaactga tccatattta tcattttatt actcactact
     2941 agattttaga tataaagtct tggtagatgg agtgagtatt acaaaagatt cctttaagaa
     3001 tatagaaaaa ctccctaata tcgaagagga atatttattt ttatcttatt attattattt
     3061 ctttaaggca atccacttta caattatagc aaattataat gaagcgaaaa cacattatga
     3121 aaaggcaaag aaacttttac cctatatacc taacgaaata gaaaaagccg agtttgaata
     3181 tagagtttca acttactgtt atcaatctta tcaaccattt aaagcgattc agcatgtagt
     3241 aaaggccaaa gaaatatacc tagaccatgt aggttatgga atcaatattg ctttatgcga
     3301 caatgtattt ggtttagcat gtatagatct aagagaattt gaaaaagcgg aagaatgtct
     3361 caatacggtt attgatgttt ttaataagta tgatgaagaa catttattat taagagcacg
     3421 ttacaattta ggctggttat ataatattca agatttatat ccattggcga tccgacaaag
     3481 ttctgaaatt ataaataaaa taccgaatca ttttaaagca ttatttgtct tagcaagagc
     3541 atattataaa ttagaaggca ttgaaacagc taaatcatat atcgagcaag gaataaacta
     3601 tacgaataaa gcaggaaatg aggaatataa gcaccgtttt gcagtattaa atgaactact
     3661 cacagaatta cctagaatta aactagaaaa agtagtgact gatgcaattt cttattttga
     3721 aaaagaagaa atgtgggatt gtgtaaaaga atatgcagag gttttagcac ttcaatttta
     3781 tgaggcagat aaccatgtta aggcaagcaa atatttctat attagcagta atgctggtaa
     3841 gaaacatttg aaaaaaggag cgttaaagtg atgaaaaaaa taaaaaagat tgtattaagt
     3901 atggtagtaa taagtgcatt agcatgtggc atgaaaagtt tacattcacc tcaacaatct
     3961 tcttctaatg gtggagatac accagcacca acaataccta gtgtctctgt agaagtatct
     4021 attgattaat gtaatacatt attcttggtt ttaaaatcag aaaattcaat cttttaataa
     4081 aaaacattga atacaatgga taaaatattg aacccttagt ccgaaacaga tttgtttcgg
     4141 actattctcg ttactataat tatacgtaga atagtagact aaaacttcca cttagtcctg
     4201 ttctgtaatt tcttctcttt ttgaagtaag tcctttaact tttttaaata atcgatttcc
     4261 atacgcaaac attcattttc atcttttaat gtccctatac cccctttaat agttgcatta
     4321 tttaactttg atcttatctt ttccatagct ggaccccctt tcttcttttt atattggaat
     4381 tctacgcctt ttaaatcata tatttccctt tacctacgaa ctattccaat aaattcttta
     4441 acacaaacaa ttaatttatt tcatgtgttt ttattttatt tctcaaaatt tgagatatat
     4501 cttttgaaaa accccctgta ttccttccat atttatctct cctaaataaa tcgtaataca
     4561 tattataccc aacaaattta taagctttaa tcttattttt aacaaagcct tcttatttta
     4621 aatagacata acacttcata ctgtcaactc cccctatatt gataaatatg aaacatctaa
     4681 tttatttgac atttcaatga cttatgacag gaaaatatat acattaaatt aaacctaatg
     4741 tatctttggt ttgtaagtcg tagttagttg gccaactttc aatacaattt aatacttaaa
     4801 aataaggagg atttaaaaat gaatcaagta ttaaggaaaa gtaagaaaaa aatgatgtat
     4861 ctagtcggct cacttctaat ttctctatca atgttttcaa ctacaagttt tgcagctaca
     4921 gaaggtgctg taaaaagtgt tacaaatagt agttatactg gaattacagc tgatataaat
     4981 ctaccaaaat cggttgttgt taaggatgga tatgtgaatt ggtacttagg tattggagca
     5041 tctaaagttg aaggtggtat ttcaaaaaca ccaagtggat ataaagtgtt tcttaattca
     5101 ggatataatg aatcaggtca aaacaataag tattggaaca cacaatatga tacatcaatt
     5161 aaagatggtg atcgagtaaa cattaaaata attaataacg gcaatggtac ggttactatg
     5221 tatgtaaatg gaatccctag atatgcaaat cagcctgtat atggctcatt ttctcaatac
     5281 gaaccagtaa aaatggttca gggcgttgaa gatactggac gtaattcttt tagccaagct
     5341 agtttttcaa acgtacttct aagaacagat acatctggag ctacctacaa aagttggaac
     5401 ggttcaattt cttcctcatt ttctaaacac ggtacttatg gtaacagttt cacagtttat
     5461 tctcaagtgc cattaagcgc aagtttacgc taaaattgtt cttgtatacg aataattttg
     5521 tgaaaaaggt agctgtactt ttgtacagct acctttttca tatggtgaat ttttaataga
     5581 tattgtatca gacataagtt acattcttca tattttaact tctttgaatt caataatact
     5641 taatcagctt gtcttattac ttcacttaac gtatcgagat acagcttata gcaactacaa
     5701 cacgctttat tattaataat accactcttc ttaatttaac tttaattcca ttgcattgat
     5761 tttttaataa taaatataca acttagtaat gataatagat atacaataag aataatatac
     5821 aactgttttg gttcaatgct atcgatataa agactcataa ttggatatga ccaaggaaac
     5881 agtatccaat agtttgtatg cgagataaaa aagctaccca acccgcctat aacccctact
     5941 aataatgaaa gtaacgggat tttataaaat attatattta ttaaaaaatg taaattcaca
     6001 atagttaaag agctaatcac cataaaaagt atagaaaaaa ttaatctttg ataaacagtc
     6061 ccaagattat caaccgttaa tactataggt atactagtta tgactaaagc acatattaaa
     6121 taaccaaaag taattattaa gcaaaacaaa aacttattac ttaatatagt ttttaaagtg
     6181 attccgtgat aaatagcaga catatatcct tttcttctga actcgtttac aaaagaaaat
     6241 gacactaata gacctattgc aataggtaaa aataatctac aaaaaagact tagaatcgct
     6301 atatgcatga aaacgccatc ttttgattga gatgatacag ttagaaagat ttgaaaacta
     6361 attggtatca acagaaatac tagtaacagg atatacaatc cattatgaag acttttttta
     6421 tattcaccta atatacccac ttatttcacc ctttattatt catatgtata atatttaaaa
     6481 ctcacagcta ataacataat tcctaaaata tagattgaag aacttgcaag atatattaaa
     6541 atagttgttt ctttcatcat tacatcactt actatattca atgcataaaa tattggaaat
     6601 gtctttgtga atactacagg aaataatcca taagttacgc taaaaaaaat ccaaataact
     6661 gacaaggacg ccgcaagaat tccctttttt ataatcaaat gaaaaagtaa ttgagaatat
     6721 ggtattgcta aagatagaat tgtacaaagc atcaacattt tcaaaaaata aagtatagat
     6781 atttcatatc catttataaa aatatagata cccataactg aaaaatttaa aatattaaag
     6841 attaaataaa acagtataaa caataaattt ttagctacca ataatttaaa ttttgaaatt
     6901 ggctttgtat agataatggc ccaagtacca tatttatttt cagaagaaat gataaaatac
     6961 cacatacaag cagaaaaaat gcttaatgtt agtgtattaa agtttactgt aattgctata
     7021 agattggtag attgaaacat atcgggatta ttcttgttaa aaataaaata acttatacac
     7081 aaaaagcttg ataataatga aaaaaacaaa gaaaataaca ataattttct cccaccaatt
     7141 ttcctcatct cactattcac acttttaaag ataaattgca ttatgatagt aactcctttt
     7201 gtttagttaa agataaaaat acttcctcta atgttagctt tttagggcta acttcaaaaa
     7261 tatctatatc attttcaatt aatattctgg ttaaattagg aacactattt tgatctatca
     7321 ttagtttgaa taccccttct ttttctatgc tataaggtat atcctttgta tttaaaatcc
     7381 tttctgtggc agtagtgtca ttaacatgaa caatatattc tctagaagta ataatactgt
     7441 ttaaattccc ttcatagagt aagttaccct tatgcagtaa tgctatgtaa tctgctatca
     7501 tttcgatttc agctaaatta tgactagaaa taaatattgt cttcccctca ttttttacta
     7561 aatgaagtaa taagcgcctt atctcgtgta ctccctctgg gtctaatcca tttgtcggct
     7621 catcaagaat tagtatttta ggatcattaa gaatagcaaa ggaaatacct agcctttgtt
     7681 tcattcctaa agaaaaatct ttcacttttt tatcttttgc tttatatatt cctgtaattt
     7741 ttaatactct gtctatttca tctaaaggct tattaatcat tttttgtaca taggctaaat
     7801 tttcatatgc tgtcaaatta ggatagtagg taggtgaatc aataaaacaa cccacatttt
     7861 caaataattc ttctttccaa tctttgatat ctttattatt aaataatatc gttcctttat
     7921 ctaatggaat taatcctaat agcattcgca ttgttgttgt ttttcctgca ccatttggtc
     7981 caataaaagc atataaactt ccttcaggaa cagataagtt taaatccctt acaatggatt
     8041 gattgtcaaa agactttgtt aaatttttag tttggattgc taatttcatt ttgttcctca
     8101 ctttcttatt ctcaaataaa agtaagtatc tattaaattc ttgatctatt agatattcta
     8161 tttacccttt acctaatgtt tgcaatttgg atttagaaaa tatttctcgt tgttttaatt
     8221 ttttatcagt aagttcataa actctatcta cacgctctaa aatattttca tcatgagtga
     8281 taataatctt agtggatggt atggcaaata tattttcaat aacagcattt gccgtttccc
     8341 tatctaaatg gttagttggt tcatccaaaa taagaatcgg atattctttc atgaacaatc
     8401 gtaacatagc caacctttgt ctttggccac cggagaaatt tgttcctccc tctgagatta
     8461 aaatatcatt tatactttga aattgaatat aattactcag attcaattta tcaatagact
     8521 cctggatttt tgaaggatca taatttatat caaagtaaga taaattctca gataaacttc
     8581 ctctaaataa aactccatcc tgagtcatta gtcctacatt ttttcttagt tcctcactgt
     8641 tccaatcttt aatatctcta tcgtctatta atatattacc cttatcggga gtatgcaatt
     8701 ttaataataa gttagctaaa gtggacttac cactgccact ttctccaaca atagcaatac
     8761 tttcgttatt tttaatgttc aaacttaagt tttctattat ttttttgtca tcaaaactaa
     8821 acgaaatatt attaaattga atcgatcctc taagaatgtt tactttagta tccgatccat
     8881 ctttttctag ttcctcttcc aagatatcta aagttcttaa taaaagtggt ttaactgaat
     8941 tccaatttaa aattgatcct ataattgttg aaaccggaga aaatataata ctagatatag
     9001 caataaagaa gaaaatatta cttaaatccc cttctccttt actaaaatta taaaatccta
     9061 cagcaagcat tatgataata aatattgttg atagggaact attaaatgat tctaaagcat
     9121 tttgttttag cgctcgttta tgtactgtat ctaagtattt attataatct ttttgccata
     9181 cagatttaat tctagaaaaa atccctgtag cctttacata atacatcgct tttaatgatt
     9241 cattaatttt ccctctatgt tctcctaggt aatacgtttc gactaaatta gcattatata
     9301 tgaatttccc taaggaaata ttgataaata gggaactagc aataaaaaac atcaatatta
     9361 aagtataaaa agtctcagta tataatagat acatcaataa tggaatgata actactattg
     9421 atataatcat ttcaattaga tcctctaaaa tatatcctcg tattgattct aggctcatga
     9481 ttcttacatt taaatcccct gcatgacgtg tagtaatttt ttctatgggg gtattaaaca
     9541 tatgctcaaa aacttttgtt gtactttttc tatcaatttc tttctgaaag tttactttta
     9601 taatagaagt tatagatttt atccctataa caacgattaa acttcccaaa ataattaaaa
     9661 ggtatcttac atccacttcc tttgaagcat tcaaaatatc cataaacttt ttcaaaataa
     9721 aggggaaagc aagaattgag atttgtgcta acaatgctaa tagtgctaat aaaacaatct
     9781 ggctaggaga tacaaaatga tcaatatatc taagtaatat atgtttttca cgccttttag
     9841 tatttggctg tatatctttt ttgttttcta ttactaggat atagtcacag aacatttcct
     9901 caaaacttct tatatcaatt atcatcggcc ctgccttagg atctacaata taaaatttat
     9961 ttgctttaac cctttcaata attacaaagt gattaaagcc ccaaaatgct atcatcggct
    10021 tttgtatcct ttgtaaatca gttatatttt ctatcctata tgcagttgca gaaagtccat
    10081 acgatttact aactttttta atatccaaca aactccatgc cgatttttta ttgataattt
    10141 tactatttct aatttccgaa gcttgtactg ctgaaccata ataatgcata atcattgcta
    10201 gacaactagg cccacaatca aaagatgtca tttgcggtat aaatttaatt ttcttcctta
    10261 acatatttat cacctattct aggcattaaa gtataaaatg ctatttagtt tattatcctc
    10321 taacctttgt aaaaaataca aaatacttcc tagccctgta aataatgcga ttttatgagg
    10381 attaaaatct tctatatcaa aattattcaa aaagttattt gttactttca taacaatttg
    10441 tttttcattg cgctcgagca tacctctatt ttctagctcc aataaaaagt ctagtttccc
    10501 cattaaacca tgacataaac aataatcact attttcatgt aatgtactta agatttgttt
    10561 tttaaaaaaa attaaatctg attgtatatc ctcattttga tacgattcta aaattttaat
    10621 tctcgagatt cccattccac taaatccttt acaccagcta tctgtatact catattcact
    10681 catactcatt ttctcacttt tatgtatacc atgtattact ctatcgtact tatttgtttt
    10741 taatatgcct tttaacttat aaaatgcgag aagttgtcct gataatccat gaacaaaccc
    10801 ctttaatgaa tcctctaaat ttagagtatc gtgagctttc caatatacaa attcattatg
    10861 tgtttgcata ttattgacaa tgtagtcacc gagattttca gccactttaa gcaatatttt
    10921 ataattagga ttaatttgat agaacttaac tgccgttaaa attagaccag ctgaaccccc
    10981 taatatatca aaatgcttat cgctatattt acctttttca atatcagagt tgacatccat
    11041 aaatatttgc aatatcaatc tttcatcgat agatgttata tgtggtaaat ttgttaaata
    11101 gtaagaaata attgcattaa caccatttac aaaaccataa ttatttttat ttttgtttaa
    11161 tatttcttgc agggcttttt gttcaagttt atttataatt tcaatctgat taggatcagc
    11221 attatttctc aataatgaac ttattcccaa taatccatca tatattccac tattcaaatg
    11281 gtttatctca agctcccctt gccaatttgt ttttaatcca ataaaatcta cagcaccgtc
    11341 ttttgatata taactgccat caagaatttt ccctgtaatt gcttccttta ttttatttgt
    11401 aggtaaatta gttcgaaaat taattgtttc ctttactgta ttcagcttat atagattgtc
    11461 attttgatta gaaagggata tttctataat ttttctttgt aataaaaagt cagcatatga
    11521 aattttttta aattttgttt ctagatctat ttcattattt gataaacttt cgcaagactc
    11581 ccattcatac ttattaaaga aatatggaac atcataggat aatagtgcct ctatctcttt
    11641 ttgaataata tctttcctag tagccaagta tatgtttttt tcaagaatat tccgcaaata
    11701 ttttatagtc tttaatttat tctctaataa atccggaaca tttagtctat ctaataaaag
    11761 ggtatagact tttgtatttc gatatacttt tcgataattc catttagaaa cactattttt
    11821 taatatacac atatactcct ctttgttttt taaaactgag ttatatgcat tctcaaaacc
    11881 tttaataata tcatctatat aattatcata ctcgtatata tcatcgttaa gaaacggtaa
    11941 attctgaacc gtatcttcta ctattgtctc ttctcttatt tcaattggat tcgatgtaaa
    12001 ttcatttttt attttaattg tttttaccaa agacttcatt actctcccaa ttgcactgta
    12061 atctcttatt acctccctac ctccactaaa ccttataggt agcattctag aatttaatac
    12121 tgaattagat aatataaaac tactggtttc ttcagtaaca cttggattta atgtacttcc
    12181 taatgtctca aaatcaatta tgactggtga ggattgttta gctatgatat tttcattatg
    12241 tatgtcactt ccattaatca aatacattac cgaaagcact acacctaaat tataataata
    12301 atctttaatt tgctcattag attcacatga ttcatgatta atgtattcca tatatccata
    12361 atttctttta ttaactactt gcggaataaa gatatccgta tttaaatctt tattcagttg
    12421 attaattaaa ctatgatata gtatagaatt tttcaaatcg actggtttta aaattacctt
    12481 attattaaat ttatcttcta aaagaattgt tctctttcca ttattatggt agtcacctag
    12541 gttaataact ttttctacat gcataatatt aaaacccgac attttatgaa tttctttttg
    12601 atctttttca agagcacctt gcaaccaaat catataattt atttcatttt caatgattgt
    12661 aaaaattttt tcgtttaata cgggtaatat tttaaaaaaa ttcatataaa attttttaaa
    12721 atgaaagaag ttctttgtaa aatacttata ttcttcattg gtatccattc ctcttaaagc
    12781 attttctacc ctaagtttat ttatgtatac aattaaggat ggccttaata cttggtatag
    12841 tcttttttct aaatcaaaca ttatcgattc agaaaccttc tcaaaattac caaaaaaatc
    12901 aattttattt attatcatat ttttaaagaa tactacatat gtttgtatta ttttttgaaa
    12961 gttatagttt tcgtcatcct taatgacatc attacatgaa aaaccctcta aaaagataac
    13021 aaaatttttt tctagatatt cttttgttac taaagaatgt gatccattat ctattgtatt
    13081 caaaattcca tgtgaattat ttttcataat aacctcttct ttttataggt aggagaaaca
    13141 gttagaaatt cattctcatt aaagagagta aggcctttcg ccttactctc tttaactatt
    13201 agtagcattt tttacaaatt ctttgtccca taatcgtgac acatgctaca ggcacattcc
    13261 aaggacaatc tttagttaaa gtttcaaccc aaccaggtcc tgctccacca actaattgtt
    13321 caatctcttc atcttctacg acttgtaaat atttttcagt ttccatttca atacctacct
    13381 tttatttttt tgaaaatgat gttataaatt caataattta ccacaacatt atctaaaaac
    13441 aatataccat taaatgttaa taaaaaaaag atatatttat agaaaaataa aataatagga
    13501 tatttaacta tattaatata attaaaggag actcacttac tatatcatta aaatttaaag
    13561 gctattttcc aagttaatat ttttaaaatt ttataaattt attaataatc aatgctgttt
    13621 aataatttaa ataattcttc taatacctga ataacgatta agaatattaa ttaaacttgt
    13681 aaaaaataga ttttcagaag atatagctca agaatatttt accataaaat aggataatca
    13741 attctttttt taatagtata atgcttcgtc agaaaatttt aatcatgaat tgcaaaaagc
    13801 atgttaaaaa taaaaagatg aaattgcaag tatattcact tcacaatccc atctcttcta
    13861 aaaattgtat atcatcaact ctcttgatcc tcgcaattct accaaattaa tagcaacaca
    13921 ttatgtagat ataggtttat actattctac atttaaatac atgtaatatt gcctatactt
    13981 tgttattttc atgtgaaact aattcactat atatctcttt ctctatattt ttcaagagaa
    14041 tttccaacct attttttgta gctagattaa aatgtggatt taattctttt attataaatt
    14101 caagtatctc aaagcttatg taatctccta attcaagtga atattgatca cccaagaaag
    14161 tttttaattt tttagagatc tccactttat cttttttggt aatatttacc ccatccgata
    14221 acaaacctct cttagattag tcttaaatac taattcaaaa agtttttata acataataaa
    14281 aatattttgg aattaatata aatcatataa tgaaattttt acaaataaat aaaaaatata
    14341 catcataatc attaaacaat atattaagca tcgtaaacat atattggctc gtcataaagg
    14401 cgtaaacatt ttgaccaatt tccacataac gtttcccatt caccagcagg atatacttcc
    14461 gtacgcaata tatgaagtgg tatacgtaaa ttcaataacc gaccactaag cgtcgtacga
    14521 gtaactcccg ctggcattaa aaactttgct tcaattacct ttttcagttc catcaacgag
    14581 tattctggat aactcatcaa tatttcattt gaatgaggcc agacctcagt atcatttgaa
    14641 tgacggcgta ccgtatactc atgttgatat aagctgacaa tacgatgcca tatctctaaa
    14701 tgattaaata aatcgctatt taaatccctt gcatataaaa aatgtacttg tttatttgct
    14761 tctgtaattt ttgcaagcaa acgtttatta gcaataatct tacctgacca aattattgta
    14821 ggttctttct ttaaattatt tacccattcc cccattggta ataaatgatt ccaagcacga
    14881 atttttattt tttcatcagg tactacctgt acagcaacgc gtttacaacc taatgccatc
    14941 atagccttca tacgatgggc accatcaagt aacagataat taccatcact aagctcagat
    15001 actaagggag gattccgtaa aacaccttcg ctttccatta cacgacaaat ttgttccaat
    15061 cttttgtgtt catatgattc atgaaagcga atttgcttgg gatgtaagag atctaaggcc
    15121 gaaataattt cactcataaa aacagctcct caaataatta cataaattct aagcttatca
    15181 aataactaat tttctataat gattagtcgt gtttaccgat atttagcagc tattagacaa
    15241 ttatttcaaa ctacgtttaa taattttact agtcttctaa taaaacacct atttcctttt
    15301 ccctagccct ttgatagtaa taagcagcaa tggctacatc aaaaatggcc atacccattg
    15361 gattaaataa tattgctttg tcataaggga agttttgcag tgctcctcgg attacaacgt
    15421 cagcaattga tactgtatct tctttttgta aacctctttc aaggtgcatc ctttcaacat
    15481 cagttttttc acgacagact tcttcccaat tatcaacaac tagggatttt gtatattcta
    15541 agatatcagg cttaaaatca cgaagagaaa cattgagtag tagcgctcca tctttaggtt
    15601 tcttatcaat ataaccttct gcagaaacag tacaagtaat aaaaatatca gcatcattat
    15661 aggcttcttc ataagcatta accttttgag ttttagaata aatatcctca ggaattaatt
    15721 cgtctttaat tccattgata tcatataggt aaacactttc gattttatcg cctaataggg
    15781 cagttaccat ctttaaatgc atctgaccaa taggtccaaa tccaataatt ccaactttaa
    15841 cattatttaa atctcttaac ttggcaaact ctcgaatcat taaccctgtt acagaagctg
    15901 ttcgtattac actgaccatt gctgtattaa gcgtcgcaaa tggttttcca gtcatagcat
    15961 catttaatat agtaactgaa tgagcacgtt gaataccttt ctcaatattc ttcggaaaac
    16021 tagctatcca tttgattcct gaaaccttaa attctcctcc aatataagct ggcatagcaa
    16081 taattctatt agccggatca tcaaaacgta agtatggctt aattggctga gaaaaatctt
    16141 ctgcatcaag actttgtact gcctttgaaa tgacatttat tgtttcttcc caattaacac
    16201 ccatttcatt gatatgttta gtatttaaat acatcataat tgcttcctca tttctatatc
    16261 atttttataa agaaactaat tggtcttcta ctgatttttt tgtattaagc cattctaccc
    16321 attctacgtt gtaaatagtt gatgtgtaag cttgtccatt atcaggacac aagaaaacaa
    16381 cattaggtgt attttgaaca tccctatttt caaaatactt ttggattgca taatatgaag
    16441 tccctgatga tccaccagca aatattgcat gtttattaaa tagctcataa caacctgcaa
    16501 cagtatggac ctccggtaca atcattacat catcaatcaa tgctttttta accataccag
    16561 gtatcatact ggcaccaatt cctggtatgt accgtttacg aggcttatca ccaaaaataa
    16621 tggacccttg actatctacc gcaataattt taatattagg gaatttttct tttaatcgtg
    16681 tagatacccc agcgatagtt cctccagtac tcactccaat gaaggcataa tctaactgtt
    16741 taaaatcatt agatatttct tcaccaattc cttgataatg ggcttcaaag ttatcagcat
    16801 tattatattg atttgtccag tatgcattag gaatagtatt taaaagttct tccaccttat
    16861 ttaaacgcgt taataaatag ccacctgttt catctcgttc atccacttta gctacttgat
    16921 aggaagttgc tctcaaaaaa ttctcataac tatcattaat atttggatca ataactggta
    16981 tgaatttcag gccgatatac ctacaaagag tagcaagagc aaccgcaaag ttaccagatg
    17041 aagattcgat aattgtagaa ttttcagtca cttcaccgcg acttattgct gattttaaaa
    17101 tatggtgagc agcacgcact ttaacactat tcattaaatt gtgatattct agttttgcat
    17161 acagattaat cttttcatgc tctaatttaa tcataggtgt gttgccgatt accctttcta
    17221 aactctctaa tttcttgagc ataatttgct tcctttcttg gttaaaatct aaaaaaataa
    17281 ttaaagataa atagttgtaa atgttctttc gaatgtattt caaatagaac ttatacctga
    17341 aagacaataa atgctagatt ctttagtatc gataagctaa gcaccattca agtactgcca
    17401 tagcactatt tagcttgttt tcggcctggg taaatacaat acttttcggt ccatcaataa
    17461 ctgttgctgc tacttcttcc ccccggtgtg ctgggaggtc atgcatgaaa gtagcttccg
    17521 gatataaagt caaaattctc tctgtcactg caaatggatt aaaggcatct ttccataaag
    17581 gatctatttt gcttgtccct gttgtttgcc accttgttgt atatacaaca tccacttcac
    17641 taggtaacat ttttatatca tgacattcaa taactttagc accagataat cgtgcatatt
    17701 cttttgattt ttcaagcaca cttggagaca ctccataacc agcaggtgta aaaagatata
    17761 actccgtacc tggaaaacga gataaagaaa gagctagagc tgcagcactg ttattacctt
    17821 ctcccatata taaaacccgt aatccagcta tttcaccaaa tttttgtttc attgttgtta
    17881 agtctgttag cgcttgtgtt ggatgttctt ccgtactcat tgcattaatg actgccatac
    17941 gactttgaga tgccagcttt tccatttcct tttgactatc tgcagttctt gctactagtg
    18001 catccagcat tcgcgaaagt acttgagtag tgtcttctat agactcccct gtattttctt
    18061 gcaaatcatt tggaccatac gttacaattt gtgcacccat ctttaatgct gcaacagaaa
    18121 atgccgatcg agttctagtc gatgttttac ggaagtaaat cccaattata tttcccgcta
    18181 atatttgatt aggttgtgat ttacctgtgg caaactctac cccacgagtt acaatttggt
    18241 taatatcact atcagtaaga tcctcaagag taattaaatg ttttcgaata gccattatta
    18301 tattacctcc cttttgaata attgcatgta acaaaaatgt atttacatat gtatgtaaat
    18361 aaaaactact aaacagctaa agtaaaaata atagattgga aatataattc atgtggatcc
    18421 attaccacac ttttctataa ttttttttaa actaatgtat agcagttgat atatagccta
    18481 tatgaactcg aatactattt ttactcagaa atacttacat ataattctat tgttagtcta
    18541 tattcctatt ttttatgata tagctctgct gaatatatta cacactacaa cactaaaaat
    18601 atactcaaaa tacagaattt tcagctttct caattctttc atcaattttc tgtcaattca
    18661 tactcaaatt atctttttta ctaataatat acatacaatg ttggctgttt cttttatagc
    18721 ccacttctaa aaaatccacc cattcaaaaa taacgttttc cggattgtca gttaagatac
    18781 aaattactgc tgcagtcatt aaagagtcct ctttaaaaga gatatactcc ttctactggc
    18841 tcgctatttt tagttatgat aacctcttaa ttgttacagc tataacgcta acaattgtta
    18901 ttgcaaccat tgatctaagt aaacaaacaa tgaatgacat actaatatat acacaaagta
    18961 atctattaag cgtaaaatga ttgcatctcc agcaagttta attacttatt cagatctttg
    19021 cttttataat tttcaaaatt aaatttccga aaattttctt tccttaagga aatatcgatc
    19081 attttaaact atgtaagaat gcttatcttc tataaagtaa ttacacaaat caacaaagtc
    19141 aatttcaatt attgattctg gaaaactatc taaagaagca caacaagaaa gcttataatc
    19201 tttaccaata gtaaactttt tataataaac ctcattagat agcatgtcac cataaaatat
    19261 tatatttttt ttaataacaa aagagtttaa aggtatagtt agtcctttcc ctatccattt
    19321 aacaaagctt tcttttatag tccataattc ataaaacaca tctaattgtt gttctacatt
    19381 taatgaattt aaataattaa attcttcctc agtaaatata tttttaatca ttgtagtatc
    19441 catgggccgg actttttcta catctattcc tacttcttcc tcatgaatag ctccaacaac
    19501 ccaactttcg gaatgcgata tattaaaatg aaaattattt aactcatcca cataaggctt
    19561 tccgtattca ttgtatttat atttaatatc tttattttct tttgagaaat ttgtaataat
    19621 taaatatctt attataatgt ctccaattaa ggcgctatat tggtcgggct ttcttttata
    19681 tttctgtatt ttcatctgct tttcttttga gaccaaactc ataagtttct gcataatgtt
    19741 atgttctata tttcctggca cacgtacctt atatatattc attatttcct tcccacctaa
    19801 cttcttatat aaatataaaa aactctcaat gaataattcc tatttatttt tgattagtaa
    19861 aaaacatttt cagaggataa tattctattt tacattcata ttttcgactt attttctaac
    19921 ctctttatgt ctattattga atgggctcaa agaaaaaagt ctcataatat gttatacacg
    19981 aatttatgag acttttagaa aactaatagt gtacaatttc aaataatatt tcacctattt
    20041 acatgtgcta ataagagcat ttgtttaaaa ctcattttta tactctttac caactcatga
    20101 atatgcggtt tctctaacat actcagatgg gaacctggca cttgcaaagc gtatacttcc
    20161 cctgatgtat attcattcca tctgttataa tctactagtg ggtgaatgtc attaatagat
    20221 gcattaaata gaaagatatc tgcttttatt ttttgtttac aattatattt taggtatgca
    20281 tatctattag ctatcattac ttttaactta ttcatcattg gatcttcaaa attttgctga
    20341 caactatttt tattcaatgt aaattttttc agtaaagatt ctattaattg ttcttcactc
    20401 atttgctcaa aactaatttt ctcaatccct aactgatcat tgaatttttc caattcttca
    20461 aaggcattct taatatttaa actaagaatc tccttacctt gttcaatagg atgaacatca
    20521 agtaaaccta gaaaactaac tttatcacct agttcttcta attttctagc catttcaaat
    20581 gcaactattc ctccaaaaga ccatcctaat aaggcatatg gcccttcttt ttttacttgt
    20641 ttaatctctt ctatatatct taccgccatt tcctctacag ataagtttga aaatctatta
    20701 tcatcatatc ctatagattg taacccatat acagtcttat cctctcctaa ttctctagcc
    20761 aaatcataat agtttaatat gccccctcct tgtccatgaa caatgaacca ttgactatcc
    20821 ttgtttgtcc cattttgaat tggaattaaa cactcactgt ctattccttt attcctactt
    20881 attacatcac ttaattgttc aatagtagca ttttgaaata ataaacttaa tggcagttgc
    20941 acattaaaca ttctcttgat attttcgaat aactttaatc ccttaagaga atgaccacct
    21001 aattcaaaga aattatcatt tataccaata ttatttacgc ctaatatact actccaaata
    21061 tcaattaaac tactatctat gtcatttctt ggtggtacat aattactatt gtccagtgta
    21121 tttagcttcg gtaacttact tctatctatt ttcccatttt gtgttaatgg tatattgtga
    21181 attggtatga gttgttgagg tatcatataa tgtggtaact ttgttgccaa atatgctctt
    21241 acctctggaa taggaatatc tttttctgta actacgtatg cacataaata cttttcccca
    21301 gcttcatctt cttgatctat tactacggcc gttttgattg tctcatattt taacaaactc
    21361 gcttctatct cacctagttc tattcgatat ccccttattt ttacttgatg atcgactcgg
    21421 cccaagtatt caatgttacc atcaggtagc caccttgcta tatcccctgt tttatatagt
    21481 ttctcacctc gttcaaatgg atgatcaata aatttatctg ctgttaattc tgttcgattg
    21541 atgtatcctc tagctaaccc tatgccagag atacatattt cacctggaac acctataggt
    21601 tgtatcctat aaaatgaatc caatatataa attttagtat ttaacaatgg tgaacctatc
    21661 ggtacgtttt gtgttgtaat ttctttatta ctctcatatc gataagatgt acaacaaact
    21721 gtagcctctg taggtccgta tccatttaat atttggaggt tccccctaaa tagatgatcg
    21781 tattttgcga gtaattctgt tttaatgggt tctactccca caagtagctt atttaacact
    21841 atcttctggt tatctctaac aaaataatca tatatttcat ttaataaagt aggtggaata
    21901 tatgataatg taacctgttc ttcaagaata acttgtacaa gttttgatac atcaaacttc
    21961 tcaccttgat aaatagtcat tcttgcgcca tatatcaatg ggacaaatat ctcaaaaata
    22021 gtaacatcaa aagaaatact acttgagaat agaacgttat cagttatccc tatatcttga
    22081 gagaaatctt catacattgc acacaaaaaa ttagtcaagg atcgatgttc aatcattact
    22141 cctttaggtt gtcctgtaga acctgatgta taaataacat acgctaagtt gtgaggttct
    22201 atcatcattt gcatgtcttc tcctggttct tcttcaaaag acatatccat tagatctatt
    22261 acattacctt ggaattctat cccctttata atagagtttt gatgtactaa tacatgtgaa
    22321 cacccactgt ctgtcagcat atattccact ctttgttttg gtaaggcggt atcaattggt
    22381 aaatacgccc cacctgcttt taaaacacct aatataccta taaccatctc gatggatcgt
    22441 tccatcatca caccaacaat ggattctctt ttaactcctt ggtctaataa ccttctcgcc
    22501 aactgattag cttttatatt taattcatta tatgtaattc ctttttcatt acatacaacg
    22561 gctatttgat tagggttccg ttttacttgt tcttcaaaca ttttatgcac taataaatga
    22621 ttagaatttg aattctcttt tttgttaaat tcattcataa tacaatgttc ttcttctata
    22681 gataacatat taatattacg caatcgtact ctagggttat tagttacttc ctcaactata
    22741 tttgtaaaat gtaccattaa cctttctatt gtctccgctt taaataactt agtactatat
    22801 tctactttta aatgaatgtt attatctatt tccgttgcta ctaatgacaa atcaaatttt
    22861 gaaactgact gcttaaacgg atacggtgta aattctaatt caccaataga tattggattc
    22921 atatccatgt tttgaaaaac aaacatggta tcaaataatg gatttctact tgtatcccta
    22981 tgcaagtcta aaccttctaa tagttcttca aaaggatagt cttgattttc ataagcttct
    23041 aatgtattga gttttaatct actcaaaaac tcaataaact catcgtcatt ttctagataa
    23101 tttctcatta ccaaagtatt aataaacata ccaatcatat gattagtatc agaatgagac
    23161 cttccagcaa taggcgaacc tacaataatg tcttcttgac ctgtgtatct agataaaagt
    23221 atgttataaa tggccaataa aatcatatat ggcgtagtac cagtttcagt tgctagctta
    23281 tttactttaa aagttaaatc tcttcccaaa ttaaaagaac aaacattacc tttaaagctt
    23341 tgtatagtcg gtctttgaaa atcggttgga aaatttaaaa ccgggagttc tccttttaaa
    23401 gttgttaacc aataattctt ttgttcacta attagattct tatagtaagg tccattttgc
    23461 cacatcacat agtctttgta ctgcactctc aattttggaa gctcatttcc tttatacaat
    23521 tctacaaact cttttattaa tatccccatt gataaaccat cagatattat atgatgcata
    23581 tctactacaa ggatatgtct ttcttctgct atccttaaaa gcaacaccct taataatgga
    23641 ggttttgata aatcaaatgg acttataaac tcatgtatta aataatccgc atctttttca
    23701 tttacatgaa cgtattcaat attgaaatct acattaggct caattttctg cactaattcc
    23761 ccatctaaaa tttgaaaaga agttcttaat atttcatgtc tctcaattaa agattgaaat
    23821 atattttcaa acttatcttt acaaatatcc ccttctactt taagtattgt gggcatatta
    23881 taagttgtat ttgtaccatc ttcgaattga tctactataa acattctctt ttgtgacgta
    23941 gaagctaaat aatactcttg ttgttttaca ggttctatgg aaatataatt acttttttcc
    24001 atttctaata tacattttga aaaatcaacc aaaataggaa acttaaatag ggatttaata
    24061 gataattgca cattaaattc tttattaacg atagaaatta gcctagcagc ctttaatgaa
    24121 tgaccaccta tctcaaaaaa attatcccgt attcctaccc tttgtattcc taatacatct
    24181 ttccaaatct caactaattt tctttctgta gaatttgtcg gctctagatg actagatttc
    24241 aaattattta taggttgagg taattttttt ctatctattt ttccgttttg tgttaacggt
    24301 atgttttgaa tggatatgat ttgttgaggt atcatataat atggtaactt ggttgctaaa
    24361 tatgctctta cctctggaat aggaatatct ttttcggtaa ctacatacgc acataaatac
    24421 ttttctccac tttcatcttc tcgctgtatt actacggcgg ttttgattgt ctcatatttt
    24481 aacaaacttg cttctatctc acctagttct attcgatatc cccttatttt cacttgatga
    24541 tcaactcgtc ccaagtattc tatgttacca tcaggtagcc atctcgctat atctcctgtt
    24601 ttatataatt tctcaccatg ttcaaatgga tgatcaataa atttatctgc tgttaattct
    24661 tttcgattga tgtatcccct agctaaccct atgccagaaa tacatatttc tcctggaaca
    24721 cctataggtt gtagcctgtg aaatgaatcc aatatataaa ttttagtatt taacaatggc
    24781 gaacctattg gtacgttttg tattgtaatt tctttatccc tctcatattg ataagatgta
    24841 caacagactg tagcctctgt aggtccgtat aaatttaata tttggaggtt ccccctaaat
    24901 agatgatcgt attttgcaag taattctgtt ttaattggtt ctactcccac gaaaagttta
    24961 tttaacgata tcttctgatt cgcccttaca aaataatcat atatttcatt taataaggta
    25021 ggtggaatat atgctaacgt gacctgttcc tcaagaatga cttgtacaag ttttggtaca
    25081 tcaaacttct caccttgata aatagtcatt cttgctccat ataccaatgg gacaaatatt
    25141 tcaaatatag taacatcaaa agaaatacta cttgagaata gtacattatc acttatccct
    25201 atatcttgag agaagtcctc atacattgca cacaaaaaat tagttaagga acgatgttca
    25261 atcattaccc ctttgggctg gcctgtagaa cctgatgtat aaataacata tgccaaattt
    25321 tgaggttcca tcgttatctg caaatcttct acttgttctt cttcaaaagg aatatccatt
    25381 agatttatta cactaccttg aaatgctact ccctttataa tagagttttg atatgttagt
    25441 acatgtgaac acccgctgtc tgtcagcata tattccactc tttgttttgg taactcggta
    25501 tcaatcggta aatacgcccc acccgctttt aagataccta atatgcctac aatcatctca
    25561 atagagcgtt ccatcatcac accaacaatg gattctcttt taactccctg gtctaataac
    25621 cttctcgcca actgattagc ttttatattt aattgtttat atgtaatttc ttttccatta
    25681 catacaatcg ctatttgatt aggattctgt tttacctgct cttcaaataa ttgaggagct
    25741 gttacagtct cacaaagtaa tgttttatga actctagtcg tatgattgaa atcaaataat
    25801 atttgattct tttctgtttt aggcattaca tctagatcca ttgcagattt atttggatct
    25861 ttcattaata tatctaaaat attatataaa tgattaacta ttctactaac taatccttca
    25921 ctatataaaa tagaattgta atccacttga acctttaact gttcttcatt tttcataaac
    25981 ctaataacca tatcagagtt tattttatct gtactctcat aacaatgaat atcatctaac
    26041 attactattg tatttaataa gggaagatta ttactctctc catctagact taataattga
    26101 gtaagtttat taaaaggaaa atgacaatgt tcatttgact ctaaaattgt ttctttaatt
    26161 ttatatatta tttctttaaa attatcttct tgatttattt gagtacgtaa taataaaaag
    26221 ttgttttgaa aaaccgtctc ttcttgacct tgtttaaaaa ctggcattcc aattactaca
    26281 tcatccttat cggtatatct acttaagaga tatttcacac ctgataataa aatagtgtac
    26341 agtaacatat cagaattatt gctaattgct acagctctct tcgcaatatc cgatgggaat
    26401 tgacaataat aactttcttt agaagcctga atattattta aagacagaca atcacaagga
    26461 aatctactta actcaacatc acctgataac ttgtctaacc aatattcttt ttctttttta
    26521 aatttttcac tagataataa aacctgctgg gtaaatttat caagcatttt ttcttcccac
    26581 cattctctat gatattgata ctaaatacta catatttagt ggttatgttc cccatagacc
    26641 tatccgtttt atcatgaggg ggcacaatca tactcgtcat tgggagtctt cttcctcagt
    26701 aataaaactc ccaatgacga ccaattagat tgctacttta acgatagaag tttcacataa
    26761 agcatagaaa tgcacttttc tcttactcag atacatctct taattttttc acttcacaga
    26821 ttttacccta tctagtattt tcataattaa ctcgcccacg atgtcagctt gatgtagtaa
    26881 aaacatatga ccaccattaa ctgttagaaa atgaacctca ttgccccatt ctacccactt
    26941 cttagcccct tttactgtat aattagagtc tgttgttcca ctaataatat ataggggcgc
    27001 tttcaacaat gttgtgtcat catttatata attctcaatg gcacgaaagt ctgatcgaat
    27061 aactggaagg atatagttta aaagctcctg atgttgtaat acttcatccg gtaatcctcc
    27121 caaagacttt atataatcta taaagtcttt atcatctaaa tgatttgttt ttcttcttat
    27181 ttccggtgga ttcatagcag agataataac atttttagga tttatgccct tactttctaa
    27241 aatttgagcc atacggtgaa ctataattcc tcccatgcta tggccaaata atgtaacctc
    27301 tccctctaaa attggttgca tctccattaa atataaatta acaagatcat ctatgttatc
    27361 aactagtgga gaaagattag gaccatggcc tggaggatca aatgaaataa gttttatatc
    27421 tttcggtaaa taattcttta aaggtaaaaa agaattcgaa tagcccccag cataaggaac
    27481 acaaaccaaa tatttgttac tattcaatcc tggcgataaa tctttaatta attttctcaa
    27541 gtgacttctc ctttattaaa taaaattttc atcaaatagt tgtttaatca aacaaattat
    27601 caatttcttc atcactaagg tttaaggttt caaaatctga tgaagtaaat tcttttgttt
    27661 gcatttgaca acaggattgg atatatgtct gtagtcgttc tagataatct gaaaataaat
    27721 tttctacaaa attcttttga aaatgacttg tactaaatgt cacatgaatt tctaagcttt
    27781 tattcttaac catggccaca atatccaata atgcagtaat atgattatct tttgattgtt
    27841 cactgccact ttgataatca acaatagtaa accatccatc cccgagagaa ttatctatct
    27901 ctcctaaata gttaaaacga attatatttt gagttaaatc tttgcaagaa ggaaacttct
    27961 ctttaagaat tccatatcca attcccttat taggtctttt acgaacctct tctttaacac
    28021 tctttatttg attagcaata ttatgtgaaa cttgtaatac aataggatac atcgttgtaa
    28081 accaccctac tgtacgtgaa atatcaagat gctcaaataa ttcctctcga ccatgacctt
    28141 ctaactcaaa tttaatttga tcttggtttg tgtatttacc taaattttct gtcaacacag
    28201 caagtaacaa ctccattggt tgtgtattgt aaggcacatt tgcagtagtt aatagttttc
    28261 ttgtatcatc tgcattcaat gtaacggtaa gagtagtaca actttcaaca gtactatttt
    28321 ctttttctct attaatttga aaattattat ctagcgtgtt atctatggat tcccaataat
    28381 ctaattcagc acgtactaaa ttaactcctc gactatttaa agcttcagac caatcttgga
    28441 aagagttagt ttttaatggt agcgatggaa cttctcctaa ataaaagcta ttcaaacatc
    28501 ggtttgcatc ttcaattaaa atacgccagg acacagcatc aacaataagg tggtgtgcag
    28561 ttaataataa caactgttga tcatttgaaa gctggaataa ggccccttta aataatggtc
    28621 ctacattcaa atttaaactt ccttttaact cttcaccttt tatatgaacc tgattcaaag
    28681 ccatttcaat tggaatttca gacaaatcaa acatggtaac cttagaatca acaatggaca
    28741 tatcttcgtc ataatagaag taatcctgct tatcctcata ccttaaccgt aacaaatcat
    28801 gatgatgcat gatcgtattt aacatctcat taacatattc ttctttaacc ggcttcttca
    28861 aagacagtaa taccgattga ttccaatgat gcgggttctt aaactgttga tcaaggaacc
    28921 aacgcataat aggagtaggc tctacctttc ctgttaccaa tgtttgtgag actgtaacat
    28981 ctttttgttt aactaacatt gctgccaatt cacttacaac tggataattt agtacatctt
    29041 taactctaac tttccatccc agttcttgta atctagcgct cacttggatc gctttaatag
    29101 aatctccacc taaatgataa aaattactat gcaattcgat tctatcagtc tgtaatattt
    29161 ccttgagaac ttcactaacc attccagtaa catcttcatc tacttcttct aaatgagtat
    29221 gattagaacc gttatttaac atcggatctg gcaacgcttg acgatctacc tttccattga
    29281 tagtaagcgg tagctgatcc atatagataa aaaatgaagg aatcatataa cttggtagca
    29341 tatgcgaaat aaaactgcgt atttctatat tttgaacact gtctttcaaa acaatgtaag
    29401 caactagatg atttgaatta tcctcacctt gccaattcac cactactaca tctttaacag
    29461 acttgtgttg taacagtgca ttctcaactt cccctatttc aatacgatat cctttaactt
    29521 tcacttgaga atccatccgt ccttgatact caattaatcc atttggcaac atgacagcta
    29581 agtcaccact tcgatacatc ttctcactcg aaataaatgg attggataaa aaacgttgcg
    29641 ctgttaaatc cggacgattt aaataacctt tagctacccc atcacccgat atataaattt
    29701 ctccttttac accaatagga accggctgaa gattcttatc caataaatat atttgaacat
    29761 tatcagctgg tgtaccaatt ggtacggatg ctcttcgatc tagatctgga tcataacgat
    29821 gaatcataca tccaaccaca gtttcagttg gtccatattc attaattatt tcaactttac
    29881 cgctaaaaag atcatatatc ttttcggcta ctgaggtttt caaatcctct ccacccacaa
    29941 tcaatctgcg aagagatgaa actcttgggg gtgaatagtt atttaacaat gctaaatgtg
    30001 aaggcgtaac tttcaacact gttactacat tttccttgag tatttttgac aaaataaact
    30061 catcttcatt atcatgatat attactaaca ataaaccact tattaaagga gtgaatattg
    30121 aagttactgt taaatcaaaa gaaacggatg aatataatgc aaaaacatca ttttcactac
    30181 taatatagtt ctttttagcc caggaaatat agttaaccaa tccacattga gtgattacag
    30241 ttcctttagg attccccgtg gttccagagg tataaattat atatattgga tcatttggtg
    30301 catttactag gtttagattg gcattatctc cttcataaag tttctgatca catatattaa
    30361 ttttctcacc taaatattct aaattaccct catttgtata gtcagttaaa agtaatgttg
    30421 tgccgctatc attcaaaata taacgaattc ggtcctctgg gtaggaagga tctataggca
    30481 aatatgtacc tccagcctta ataactcccc aaattgcaat tactatctca agtgaatgtt
    30541 tagctagtat acccacgact tgaccatttt tgactccttt ttctcgtaac tttcttgcta
    30601 actgattaga tttcttattt aattcaagat aagtcattga tctatcagca tgttgaattg
    30661 ctattttttc tggtgtctgt tttacttgtt cttcaaataa ttcttgaata gttttttctt
    30721 tcggatacac aacagctgta ttgttaaatt tctctaacat aaacttttgc tcatcatccg
    30781 ataacaaaga taattctttt atcgattgat cttcattacg taaaacttgt tctattaaag
    30841 ctaaaaacct ttcatgcata caattgattt gatcttcttc aaaatccgcg actttataat
    30901 catattgaat ttctaaacct tcatctgccc attccttaat aactaactgc aatgaatagg
    30961 cttggtaacc actgtaaaac tccacgtttt ctaaagaaaa tccatcaata gtatttttaa
    31021 gttttgtatt atagtaattc acactatatt gaaataaacc atcgtatcct ttactagtca
    31081 attgcaagtc ttttaccaat aagttataag gataacgctg gtgaaataga cattgtttta
    31141 tttcatgatt tactctttta atgaaagata gaacactctc atcttcatcc acatttaatc
    31201 gtaacggcat tgtgctagta aacataccta ctattttctt ttctagtaca ccggaacgat
    31261 ttagtacagg agatccaatg attatgtctg attgatcata cattttatga atataaataa
    31321 gcataaaggt tgaaaataat gtattcatag atattctatg tttttgtata aaagactgta
    31381 gagcaaccga tttttctttt tcaattaaaa atatctttcg tttcccttct agagaatgag
    31441 atgtttttga taaaaagaaa tctggcagat tcataaattt ctcattccaa taattcttat
    31501 tttttacgta tcgaggggat tccagatatt tctcctctgc ttgtaaataa gacagataag
    31561 tagattcaac cgtatcattt atatgctcat cattctttaa cttagagtaa aaatcgataa
    31621 tttgactcgt cataagttgg attgtccaac catcagctat aatatgatga aacttaacaa
    31681 aataggagct ttctacatca cttattttca agagcacaaa ttcaaacaga gggcctcctt
    31741 taagtggaat ttgtttttga aattcatcct gggcccattt tctagcttct aaacttggat
    31801 tatgatgatt agaaaaatca attaaacgta ttggtgtagg ttcaaatggt gatatatatt
    31861 ggtggggttc tctatgttgt tgaaaaatcc gtagacgtaa accatcattt ttcttaatga
    31921 ataattgaat tgctttttct aaaattgtaa aattaatttc cccattaata agaaccatcc
    31981 ctccgatgtt atacatagat gtgtttggat aaatttgttc attataccaa actctttttt
    32041 gtggatgcgt aagagaatgc tttacaattg tttgttgcat atttccactt cccctctatc
    32101 cacatccgtt ggtgtttccg gaaattgtat attaatatag tgaggataag gatttatatt
    32161 ctcaagatta tgttctaaaa ttaatattcc attttcgttg ctagtttcct taaatccagc
    32221 taatcggtac gtaacaaaca tcatacggtt acggtcagtc tgtcgaaact cagccaaaaa
    32281 gcgtttacct gcctgttttg tcctttccat tagatatgtg aggagtatag taccaacgcc
    32341 acgggacatt acacgacaag acatgagaag aagttttagg cagtcggctt cctccgtcct
    32401 ttttacaagt gttaaaccaa tcttcccata ggagccatat ttgtctgata actcacaaac
    32461 taataataaa taatctggat gattacgata atagtttaat tcatcataat cataggtaat
    32521 accagtcgaa tttaattgat tcgtacgtac tgttaactcc tctgcacgct gcaaatcttc
    32581 ctcacgagcc tcactaatca caaaattcat cccaagtgaa gctaaaaatt cttcttttgg
    32641 gccttcatat tcttcttcat ccttcgttct cttaagattt tctaaataca tcagtcttcg
    32701 acgacgtgaa tcttctgtaa ttctttttgg ttgtagtcgt ggcaagtcta ataacgactt
    32761 atattcattt acatgtatac acagaatatc attatgaaca ctctgtactt cttctaattc
    32821 aaaaggttgg tcatcaatga acgcaaaagt atcaatacct atgtttaaat tttttctaat
    32881 tttctcaatg gaactagatt tagagttcca atgaatctcc ggatataaaa aatactcttc
    32941 tattccaaat tcccgtaatt tagctattgc atcttcgtag ttatttttac tagcaactga
    33001 ttgcagtatt ccacgtcgat ctaattcaca tataatttca taaattccag gttttaaagt
    33061 aactgtacca ctctctaata aaacaccatc ccaaattgta caatctaagt cccaaacaac
    33121 acatttaatt tccttactca tgataatgcc tcctttgttt tattcatttt cacagttccc
    33181 atctccatca ctataagctt atctgccaaa tgaaaatatt gatcgtcgtg agtaatagca
    33241 ataatacatt tacccttcgc tcgcatttga ggtaacaatt cttcataaaa gaagcgtcta
    33301 taaccaggat cttgatccgc tgcccattca tcaaataaaa gtataggtcg atcttccaaa
    33361 tacgtaacca gcaatgccaa ccttttcttt tgtccagttg atagttgcgt agtagtaaag
    33421 cgcccattct caatgccaac cttgtcactc agttggagaa gttctaaata atgatcgatt
    33481 tctgctttca ttccttctgt attaattcca tatagcctat caaaaacatg aaaatcactc
    33541 aggatagctg aatagtattg attcaattcc tctggagcta tttcttttcc atttaataaa
    33601 atgttacctt cattaggttc atataaccca gtaatcagtt ttgataaagt agattttcca
    33661 ctcccattac caccagcaat aaagactatt tctccagaat taaactccat gtctattgga
    33721 ccaataccaa aaccagtaaa atctccatct ttattcttat acttataact tacattttgt
    33781 agctgcaaac aaattggcac atctaagtac tcttttgttg tcgcgatttg ctcatttgcc
    33841 tttatatgat ctacactctt caccatttgt tgaatacgtt gccaagaaat acgtacattt
    33901 acgagctgag ggataccgcc cagtatttca ttaactggac ctgtcatata cagaaaaacg
    33961 attacatagt tacttatcgt ctctttcggc atattaacaa aaatttctgg aaatacgaaa
    34021 actacaatac caataacaaa aatgaataat agttctccca gaacaaacac atttgcaaat
    34081 ttaatatctc ctatcgttcg tttaacacga tagttattac agctttcatt cataacttct
    34141 cgaaaatcgt ttcgttttcc agtatgaagc ctaagctctt tgaaaccatg ccttagatca
    34201 ccaatcaaac gaaaatatac attctgaata tctcttgttt cattccaaac tttatctgct
    34261 tgtcgtccga tcaaagaata tacccctgca gtaataaaga tgatacacaa ggatagtaaa
    34321 aaggcataca tattcattac accaagatag agaaaacaaa atagtaacgt taataaactt
    34381 gttccagcag taactaatag attgagagaa cgagagataa cttccgtatc gttatttaat
    34441 gtcgcctcta ttcggccctt ctcaatcaac tccaatttgt aataaggagt ctgtaacaac
    34501 ttatctgtta attccatcct tttttcataa actagctcgt ttgtatacga tacaatgcta
    34561 gttctaataa tacgttgtga aaagatatac ataacgattc caagtacaaa gtaaaacaac
    34621 aagccatttt ccaaattatt tgatctaaca aacgtttcat taatcacaaa aatgagaaag
    34681 gcattaccaa atcctgatat taatcccaaa acaattaaag tcaaaagcga ctttcccttt
    34741 tgtcttggaa aacaaagatt taagaatgta tggataacat aggccaaacc caccccagca
    34801 attgcatata ttgcaagtac aacagttgaa ggagcccaaa cttttataaa tgcccacgga
    34861 agccctccaa acaagagatt tggtagttga taaagtgcat aaatcattag cccatatatc
    34921 gcaacaacta ataccatatg taaccatgtt tttcccgttg gtaatataaa ctttcttttt
    34981 ctaaaaataa tctccctgat taaatgaaat aacatgacca ataacgttag taaacacaaa
    35041 gatgagatca caaataaggc tgttcctatt tgatccgttt tcttatattc atcatagagt
    35101 aacggtttaa cttctttatc tatcatcata tttaaaagac tgctaccgat atagtaagtg
    35161 taattactat tcagatttgc taatactacg acccctatct gttcctcatc acggaaacca
    35221 atatacgatg aataatttgg gttacttcca ccatgtgaaa tttcccctcc accactttga
    35281 tagacctccc atccagctgc atatgaagct ccattgctat ctggggcaac ctttctattc
    35341 gctttatgag aatcgttaat caattcctcc ggaaacatcc taggcttttc aaccccaagc
    35401 tgtaatttta accatctttc catatcattt atatttgaaa taaaatatcc agccggtgta
    35461 ttccccctat aattaggagc gtcatagggt aatgattgta agaaattacg cttgtaacct
    35521 tgggccatgt tatctaatgg gaccatctca cgtccagcgt atgtactcaa taaatccaac
    35581 tttgatagca catgatcttg aacatatctt tcaaatgatt gattagttgc cttctcgatt
    35641 actaagccta atagatcgta gttaaccgta gaatattcaa aactgctacc cggctctcgg
    35701 tttagtccta ttggcataac atttctaatc gttttctcaa tagaatcttt gccattggtt
    35761 ataggaatat atccaatggc cttttccggt attccactag tatggtgtaa taagtcataa
    35821 agtgtaattt cataaggttt tcctttatac tccatttcaa accatgaaac atatttagtt
    35881 aaagaatcac taagtttaat tttcccttct ttttctagct gcaatacagc taatgccgta
    35941 aaagcttttg aagtagaacc tagctcgaaa agcgtctcat tcgtaacttg acgttttttg
    36001 tctgtattgg catagccata attcttctta taaatcgttt cgtttccttt tacaattact
    36061 actgaaagtc caggaatacc cgcttgagat atttgttctt ctatatgctt ctgtattttc
    36121 ttctcattaa actgtaccgt ttcctgtgct tctacctgtc gataagggag tcctattaaa
    36181 gtcattaaaa tgataaactt caaccatatg tttaacttca tatttttagc cctcttttag
    36241 ttaacttgga ttaacttttc aattttcttt ttaaatggtt gcacaacatt ttgaccaata
    36301 cgttcaattt catgctcact aatctgagaa gtaataagaa aataatttgc ccctatttcc
    36361 caaaaatcgg ttaacgtcga gatgacttcc tcatagctac caacaataga aattgaatta
    36421 gatgggttaa ctaaacttag acctccccaa agatgatcat ctatccacat actatctttt
    36481 gtaattaaat ctttgtatcg gcgaagtcca acagaatctg cattatctaa aaatagctta
    36541 gtcatccgct ttaaggctgc tggtgttctc tcaagtaatt catatgcttc tttatatgct
    36601 tcttccgaag tctcacgagc aatgatgtct actaaaatag cacctggaat tttctcgcgc
    36661 ccatattgct tagcgtaatt attaactgtt tgatagtgtt ctctaagact tttgcggtct
    36721 gttgcataaa gtatataagc atcaccatac tctgcagcta ctctcattgc ctcctcggag
    36781 gaccccgcta caaagtagcg ggcacttcga gagagatctt cctttggata aatatcacta
    36841 ttttctactt gataaaactc acctttatag ctagttactc ctcgtcttaa ttgttgtaac
    36901 agctcaatat attcttttgt cctagcatat cgaacatggt gcggttctgg taatccatca
    36961 cgcgcaagga caagcgaggc acttccagtt acaatgttaa tatctgcacg attaccaatt
    37021 aaactattta aagtattcaa tgcttttgct gttacggtag gaagcatctg gtttgtattt
    37081 tgcgcaacca aaatctttac aaactccgta ttcattccaa tcatagacgc tgctatcatt
    37141 ggatcaacag atgttggtgc aatggaaacc aataccgagt caaagttatt cttctcagct
    37201 cttttagctt gattaacata ttcctctaga agttcttttg tttgtggtgt tggaataaca
    37261 ggtaatcccc agcaaaactc aacttttgac ggaactactt ctttattaat catgttgttc
    37321 ccctcccttt actactttct actttttaaa gcagataatg tatttttcat aaccgatttc
    37381 gctttcaata actctttttt atttgttaaa ttgttattta cttcttgatt acttaaatat
    37441 ttagcaagag atttaattga cgtatgctca taaagaacaa ctataggtaa gtctcgttta
    37501 aaggcctctt ttaatttcac attaatacga acaagatcta aagaactcat tcctagatcg
    37561 aagaaattat cgtaaattcc tatttcttcg attccaaaca tatcttttaa taattcgtat
    37621 aattgttgtt caatttcatt agttggtggt ctatacgttg tggaaacatc taaacgattc
    37681 tgctttaatc tattcttact tcctttttcc aatagttcat tataatagtt ggcaccattt
    37741 aaaagtttcc aatgtaaatc tattggagaa accacgactt gttgttgatt tctattgatg
    37801 atactacgga atacttttaa accctcttct acagttacac catcatgtaa tacactttcc
    37861 atatccatat taaattgctt tgcccatatt tcagccgact taagtgacat acccacctct
    37921 tgccaatctg gccaattaat agctacagtg aacactccat catgagcccg cttataaaac
    37981 gcaaatgcat ctaaaaattc attcgctgca ttataaccac tctgaccaaa tttcatatga
    38041 tacgccacat taccaattga tgaacataat acgaagaaat caattggttc atcttttaat
    38101 aaagcatcga gtactagtgt acctttaatt ttcggagcta aaattttatt attagattct
    38161 ttttcacgat tcatcataat acctagataa tcagcgacac ctgctgcatg aattacgcca
    38221 ttaatagaac caaaacgaga tttagcctta tcaattgcct gtttcatatc atcttgattg
    38281 gaaacatcag aacttaggat catgtattct gcaccttgag actccattgt caacaaatca
    38341 gaaataactc ggcttacacg ctcgtcttta ttttctaagt actgttccca ttgattacga
    38401 ggtgggaact ctgagcggcc aatcaatata agtttgacat tttgtactct attagctaaa
    38461 tcttttgcaa tttcaaatcc aattccacca agtccaccag taattaaata aacgccaccc
    38521 tctcgtaatc tatcaatttc tacatcttct tcctcaaaag gactttgaat aatcgtttgc
    38581 gcccatcgat gacgtcctcg ataagctaca actatatcag tagaatccac aaaactctcc
    38641 attaaacccg cttcttcaaa catttgttga gaatctgtat ccatatcaat ggtacgacat
    38701 tttatatttt gaaactcaag attgcatatt tttgaaaagc ctagaattgt agcttgctct
    38761 ggctttaagt tcagctctgt acctgtaact tcaaacatac ggtcagtaaa aatgtttaac
    38821 tgtaatgctc cctcataatt aattttccca attgcttgtg caatataaag taacgaataa
    38881 tatccttcat ccattgatcg ttcaattctc tcttgatcga gaataacctc attaactgga
    38941 ttaaagctcc aagcatgtat aatcttattt ggtaataaat ctttttgttc taattctgaa
    39001 aatagcattt cataatgcat tttttgagat ggacatatcg tatataaacc gtcggatttt
    39061 tcagagaaaa taccacctgt tttaacttca attacatcat gaccttctct ttttaatttt
    39121 tctatcagtc gattgaatcg atttagatga tcattgaaaa taagccattt atatttttgt
    39181 tctttcttta tttgtataga ttttaatgtt ttgcgttccc aagaaggcaa ataaaaccag
    39241 tctttaatat tagcctgttt attatggcct cttgtttcct gagttaaact ctgagattga
    39301 gtattaaaaa atggatcagc tttaaatcgt tttttcatga aaggatacgt tggtaaatct
    39361 aataaccttt tattctcact gttattaaaa gtattccaat ttatagttcc accttgcatc
    39421 cataaccgtc ccatttgctt gcataaatgc tcgaagtcat ttgatttatc cagaggatga
    39481 cgtaacatgt ttaaagccaa ttgatcttta cttctattta aatgttttaa tacaaaagtt
    39541 gataatgcat tacctgggcc aatctcaagg caaattacat ttttcaaatg aaaaatttca
    39601 gataatccct ttgaaaattg aacagtactt cgtagatgct gtgcccaata agaaggtgat
    39661 gtggcttgat ttgctgtaat catttcacct gtaacattag atatataagg tattttagga
    39721 cttgatagtt ttatatttcc tacagcttgc tcaaatgcat ctagaacttc atccatcatt
    39781 cgagaatgga aagcatgcga agtaaataga cgcgttgtct ttactccatg atttaaaagt
    39841 aattcctcaa tcttattgat tgaaagtaca gtaccagaaa ttactgaatg ttgagaggaa
    39901 tttacagctg ctatatctac atcatctgtt atataggttt gtaattcttc aacagataaa
    39961 tttacactta gcatagcgcc ttctggtacg ctattcatta acttccctct aatcattact
    40021 aaatgtaatg catcttcata agacattact tctgctaaac aagctgctac aaactcacca
    40081 atactatggc caaacatgac ccttggataa actccccaat tcattagaag cttggctaat
    40141 gcatattcaa tagtgaatag tagaggttgc gtcattgaag ttctatttaa ctgttcagtt
    40201 gctttatcct ctgtctcctt tgtaggatac aaaatatttt tcatatctat atctaaccaa
    40261 tttgagagta aggctaaacc ttgatcaacg tgttcacgaa atacaggttc attttcatat
    40321 aaatctctac ccatattgat atactgtgat ccttgacctg aaaaaagaaa ggctaaaggt
    40381 ctactctcca ttgcgtttgt tttctctagt cccgtatcac caagtttttc tatggcatcc
    40441 tctattccat tagcaactac agcagttctg tatggaaatt cacgacgacc tttttgtaat
    40501 gtataagctg tatcagatag tgatatctct ggattctcct tcaaatgcaa taatagatcg
    40561 ttagtagctt tatctaagga ttcctctgtt tttgctgaaa cagttaataa gttacaagat
    40621 tgtttttcaa aattcttagc attgtcagga acagactcta acactatatg tgcattagtt
    40681 ccacccatcc caaacgaact aacacccgct cttcttactt cttctttcca tgggataagt
    40741 tccgtattta cacgaaacgg attttttcca aaatcaatgc tagggtttgg gttattataa
    40801 tgaaggctcg gcggaatttt cttgtttttc aaagctaaga ccgtctttat aaatcctcca
    40861 actcctgctg cagcatctaa atgtccaatg ttcgtcttca ctgatccaat taaaactcta
    40921 cctggttctt gcttaccaaa agctaacttc aatgcttcta cttctatagg atcacctagt
    40981 tgcgtaccag taccatgagt ttctatatat gagatttctt caggcttaac gccagctatt
    41041 tcatgagccg attttataac agcagcttgt ccatcaaccc ctggcgctgt aaatccagcc
    41101 ttattggatc catcattgtt tactgcagct cccttaataa ctccatgtat taaatttcca
    41161 tctcgaagag cgtcctctaa ccttttcagt actacaatgc cagcaccatt tccacccact
    41221 gttccttgag catccttatc aaaagctcga caatgaccat ctggtgagaa aatcatacca
    41281 tcttcatata aatatcctgt ttttgttgga taagttatac ttactccccc ggccaaggct
    41341 atgtcgcatc gtccatcgat aagatctgcc catgcgtttt gaatagcaac taaggaggta
    41401 gaacaagctg tttgtactgt aatcgctggt ccttttagat ttaatttata agccaatcga
    41461 gtagcaaaga aatctttttc gtttaacaac attgcttgga aatcttctaa tgtattagaa
    41521 gattcactag caatagaacg aagccagtgg aaatttggtg atcctccaac ataaactcct
    41581 gtatccatat gagaagaatt aacctcacct gcttgttcta gtgcttccca tgcgcattca
    41641 tgaagtattc gcagttgtgg atccatcatt tcagcttctt ttagactgta atcaaaaaat
    41701 tcattatcaa atgcatctac atcttctaaa taccctttag attttatata attaggtttt
    41761 tgaatcactt cttttggtat gcccatctca ctaagttctt catctgtaaa tgtacgaatg
    41821 gattctatcc cttgttctaa atttgaccag aattgcttaa gattagaagc gcctggcata
    41881 cgaaccgcca taccaaccac tgctacatca tttttattca tagataaaag attttctttc
    41941 ttaacttctt caggttggtg ttccatagta ttatcacttc taaagtagga agcttgatca
    42001 tgaaccgttg ggtatcggaa taacataggc attgtaagtt ctttttcaaa cttgcttcgt
    42061 aaacgagaga acaatcgaac catttttaag gagttccctc caacatcaaa gaaattatca
    42121 tacaacccta ctttttctac ccccaaaact tccttccaaa catcagctac cgttgtttca
    42181 agctcatcta gtaaatcatt tggttgtact aacttagtag gcttaggcaa agcacgacga
    42241 ttaacttttc cattcgtagt taatggcatt tcacttaaaa gtacaaaata cataggtatc
    42301 atatacgaag gtattttgtc agtaagataa taacgtaatt cattttgaga tatatcttga
    42361 tcagttagta tataagcaca cagttcttgt tcctctccaa aagcaataga taaaactacc
    42421 gcttccttca catccgcatg ctgttgtaaa tgatgttcta tttctcctgt ttcaattcga
    42481 taaccacgta tcttcacttg atgatcacta cgacctatat actccatttc gccattttca
    42541 agaatacgga ctaaatctcc tgatctatat aatctttcac ttggattata aggattctgt
    42601 ataaaacgtt cactgtttag ttcaggacga tttagatatc cccgcgcaac tccataccct
    42661 ccaacataaa gttccccttg cattccctta ggtgtaggat tcatatgttt gtcaaataca
    42721 tagcacgaat acgtaggaag aggcacgcct atagcactaa gattattgtg catttctttt
    42781 tctccaattt ccttataagt aacatgtact gttgtctcag ttattccata catatttact
    42841 atgaccgtat taggtgaacg cttaaaccaa ctttgcagta aacctggctt cagcatttcc
    42901 cctccaaatg taagtaacct aattttaaaa gcaagtttag gcatctcttc aactacttgt
    42961 tgaaaaacat agaatgcaga tggagtttga ttcaataccg ttactccctc atctgcaatc
    43021 aactgagcaa gtttatacgt atcacggatt gtttcttttg ttgccaggac aagacgtcca
    43081 ccataagtaa gtgatccaaa tatctcccaa actgacatat caaaacagaa agaatgaaat
    43141 agtaaccaca catcattact agagaattta aaactatttg gttgatgcat gacaagttgt
    43201 attacattac tatgttcaat cataacccct ttaggacgtc ctgttgttcc agaagtataa
    43261 atgacatatg ctaaattatt tggggcaaca tctactctct cgaaatcttg catcggtgtc
    43321 ttattaagtt cttcaataaa aagtattgtg ctatcaaatt taactttatc ctcaaataaa
    43381 tttgaggtta ttattacatt tgaaccacta tcttgaagaa taaaatcaat gcgttcctgc
    43441 ggataatcag gatcaattgg aacataagcc ccacctgctt ttaaaatacc aagtagagag
    43501 ataatcatat taaatgagta atccaacatt acagctactg gcgaatctaa agttacacct
    43561 tcttttagaa gagcaaatgc cactttatcc gcacgctcat tcaattctcc ataagtcatc
    43621 tcactattct caaatgtaag tgccactctc tcaggatgct tttcagcttg catctcaatt
    43681 aattgatgaa gtgttgtgtg tgggaatgta gcactttgat tttgaccacc ttgaagcaaa
    43741 aacttttctt ctgcctcatc taacatctta agagtttgta ttggttgtcc ttcatctaaa
    43801 agcattgaat ctaatagttg tataaaatgg ttagttatac tggtaataat ggattcatca
    43861 aatagatctt caggccacat cattgcaagt ttaatagaat cgaaacactc tattgagacg
    43921 gttaaatcat agttggtcat ttcatttact tcataacctg aaattcttac actttcatca
    43981 atttctttca gctgttctat atcaagagga taattctcaa ctaccataat agtgtcaaat
    44041 gacacgttta aatcaacaat tggagtcgtt tcatattcag ttcttctttg gacatcactt
    44101 tgaattcttt gtaaaagatc tgaaacagtc attctcccat cagcacttac acgaagtggt
    44161 ggtgtattta taaataaacc taccatttca ctcagaccgt gcattggaat tgaacgcccg
    44221 gatactgttg taccgaatat tacgtcctct gaatttttgt acctttgtaa taatagaccc
    44281 caggctgtat agaataatgt agccaatgtt acaccttgat tacttgcaaa acttcgaaat
    44341 ctatcacttt gctctttatc tatctctttt acatatgttt ttgctttttt tagttgatta
    44401 gaatttttat tggataaatt tatttgttca gttaattcat ttaaatattg ttcccaaaaa
    44461 agcttttgtt ttgatttatc ttgtttttgt tgccatagta tatattcttt aaatttcttt
    44521 ttatttatag atgatggtac atctcccttt attaactctc gatatacctt aataaactct
    44581 tgtaaaataa tactattact ccaaccatca aacaaaatat gatgatgacg taaaaccatt
    44641 tcatattcgc cttcgttcaa atggcacagt tcgatagaaa agggaactgt ttgtaaatca
    44701 aagctttctg tatcattaga tactttgcca tcactataaa taatgttcgg agtatgctct
    44761 tttagtataa gttgtacagg ttgtttaact ttttcccatc gaaaaattgt acgcagcatt
    44821 tcattttccc gcgttacata attccacgcc tcttcaaact ttggaatatt aatttttcca
    44881 gttaagcaaa gtcgaagttc ttcatgatat agctttcctt cgggttcttt caaataatga
    44941 taaagaatac cttcctgcac tgatgtaagg gcgattacat cttcaatatc ttctttatga
    45001 atctttactg ctttcctcat taacagaacc tcctacaagt gtggtatggt gtgaatattt
    45061 atcggaacct aataaggcaa gtgcttttct atctatcttt ccgctatccg ttaatggcat
    45121 ttcatttaca cgtacaaaac ggttaggtat catataatct ggtaaaaata agcgaagata
    45181 tttttttaac ctttctaact caatatcatt ttctgactca tagaaagcta ttaacttaac
    45241 taccatctct gattcttgtc ttacaattac cgcacattgt aaaactcctt cacaagacat
    45301 taaacacgat tctatttccc ctaactcaat acgaagccca ttaactttaa cttgaaaatc
    45361 aattcttcca tgaaactcaa tattcccatc cgatcttatt aaagctaagt caccagtttt
    45421 atatatacgg gtatcaaggg aatattgtac aaacttttct gccgttaatt gcggcctatt
    45481 tacatatcca cgtgctaatc ctatacctga gatacataat tctcctatat ggccttccgg
    45541 aagtttatta ccatatttat caacaacaaa catctcaata ttcttaattg gtcgccctat
    45601 tggaacgctc ccttctgtaa tctcatgtgt cggacaatca taagcagtca catcaatggt
    45661 tgcttcagta ggtccgtaca gattagtaag aagtgtacca ttagagaaat ttagcaactt
    45721 attaaaacgg tttacatgtt gagacagtag tgcctcacca ctaacaaata cttgtttcaa
    45781 cgattttatt cggttagttt cacctgtcac atcaagatag tgtaaaaatg cacttaacat
    45841 agatggtaca aaatgcataa ttgtcacgtc attactttca gttgtctcaa taatagcctg
    45901 tggaaacttc tccatccccg gcgcaagaat acatactttg gctccaacta tggcccacca
    45961 gaacatctcc catacggata catcaaatgt ataaggggtc ttttgtaata tagtatcctt
    46021 tgaactaatt ggataagcct cttgcatcca ctcaattcga tttattaagg ccgaatgctc
    46081 aatcataaca cccttaggtt tcccggttga accggaagtg tatattacgt acacaagatc
    46141 agagggtttg ttaatacact ctagattttc actctttcct tcataggaaa tcgaatctaa
    46201 agccaacata tcagccttca aactatcttg aaaacgatgt aggatttgct tttgcgtaag
    46261 tattaattta gcaccgctat cttctataat gaattgtaat cgtgatgatg gatgattcgg
    46321 ggaaagcgga agatatgctc cgcccgcttt caatatcccg aaaattccga caaccatttc
    46381 gatagatcgc tctaccataa tacctacaac tgtatctgga ccaactccac cttcacgtaa
    46441 aagacgagct aattggttac ttttttcatt taattcctta taggttaatg tttctttttt
    46501 aaagataaca gcaacctcat ctggcgtacg gactacttgt tcttcaaaca gcttttgtat
    46561 acatgtactc atccgggttg tatcactcct ttagttacag gtattttttc aatggcacgt
    46621 ttcgcttttt tagcaaatcc cttaccaagt aatagctgat gaatctgatt actcccctca
    46681 acgatctcca ttgttttgga atctctaaag caccttgata ttgaataatt atcattacaa
    46741 ccaagtgctc ccataatctg tacagcattc gttgaatgcc ttgtacctga gcgcgatgca
    46801 aaatattttg caatcataat cttttcagta gcatcagctc gatgttcatt tttggcctta
    46861 caagcttcta aactaaggag tatagaagct tctaaatcta ctcccatatc cgtaatcata
    46921 tgtgaaatca tgccatgatc aattagagag ttaccaaatg cacttctatg taatacatga
    46981 ttcccacaga tttctaaaca agtacgtaat acaccaagag cagcaaaggc aattgaaata
    47041 cgcccaaatt ctaaagcata cggtgcaagg taagtaaaag caaatcctgg tctaccaatg
    47101 atattttcta aaggtatttc tacattattg aattcaattt ctgccaaata tgcagcttta
    47161 aatccaagca tgtctcttat atgagtaaca tttacacccg cactatcttt tggtactaaa
    47221 caggcaactg gttgttcacc atttagtttt ccaaatacca aaaacacatc agcagctgca
    47281 ccaaaagtga tccacttctt cactccatta agtattaatt tatccccgtg ttgatcgaag
    47341 ttcgttttaa tcatatttaa atctgatcct gctccaggtt cagtaagggc taatgcagct
    47401 atttgattac cagatgcaag taatggtaac cactgatttt tttgattttc tgttccccat
    47461 tttaaaatcg tttctgttac catcgtatgg acattaaata atcccgaaag agagacacta
    47521 cctcttgcta ttgcttcagt aaataaccca tacgttacat aatcccattc taatccacca
    47581 tactctgctg gaagtgttcc acctaaataa ccatttttag cacaagtctt tattatgtct
    47641 gatggaatgc cctgttcaat ctcccaacta ttagcgtaag gttctatatt ttcataaaca
    47701 aaatccaaaa aattctgata cattttatat tgagatggct ctaagtattg tttcatgtcc
    47761 attaccgaac catttgctta tttcttataa aattaccaat agaatttaca gacttatagt
    47821 tatccatatc taagtcatcc atagttacct ttatggcaaa ttccttttca agaaaagtca
    47881 tcaattggat tgcaaataaa gaattaacta atccttcttc aaaaatctca gtatcatcat
    47941 taaattcaat acctacatga tcttgaatat acatatgaat aatttgttct aaatttttat
    48001 cttgcatttt atacacccct atttgtaatt tttaatttta ataagcgtaa aaacctttac
    48061 cactctttct accacattca cctgcatcca ccatcttttt aagtaatgga caacatctaa
    48121 actttggatc ttgatattcc tcataaagta cattcaaaga atgtaatact gtatctaacc
    48181 caattaaatc tgctgtttct aatggaccca ttgtatgtcc aaagcatttt ttaaatatat
    48241 cgtctacctg tttaggcgtt gctacaccat ccattacaac ccaagccgat tcattcatga
    48301 ataagtggga gatacggtta gaaacaaacc cagtctgatc attaaccaca attgcatctt
    48361 tatctaattg tttgaggaaa gattgagctt tttcgaccgt ttcatctgaa gttaaatacc
    48421 ctctaataac ttctatagat ggtttcatat ataccggatt cataaaatgc attcctatta
    48481 ttttatctgg acgctttgtt actcctccta cttttgttat tgagatacaa gacgtattga
    48541 ctccaaaaat tgtatccttt ttacaaatct catctaatct tctatagatc ggctctttaa
    48601 tttgccagtt ttctggaaca ttttctacta tataatcaca ttcagccact tcatcaagat
    48661 tagtagagct acttattaac gaaagtactt cttccttatg cattctagga aatgctttat
    48721 taattagagg agcaaagcga actgtctcta atattttctc ttccgctatt tctaactgct
    48781 cttctgtaac atcaattaat accgtttcta gaccatgcag cactaaatct actgccatgc
    48841 cgatccccat tgttccagca cctacaatac caattttctt gaacatttat ccatcatcgc
    48901 tcccttaata tatttataat ttatatctaa aaacttttac attgaagaac tctttgcagg
    48961 taacgttttt gttctctctc tttaatctgt ttttcagtaa gtgctgtttt catcatttgg
    49021 attgcttctt ctacatcact tttctccact gaataccccg aattaatttt ttcttccaat
    49081 tgactttgga ccttttgaaa tgggagtact acctttttct gataatcact taaatctgta
    49141 ttataatttt ttgtacttac aactacagtt aaacaccctg atataacttc ttcataatca
    49201 gattcttgta atgtaaaaga attttttgta tttaggatat ctttctccct ttcataatta
    49261 aatgtcgata tagcagggtt aatagcttgc agaagatact tcaagacttc ctttggtccc
    49321 atttcaatag ctttcataga cccttgattc attagatagt gaatcatgtc caaccatttc
    49381 acaggcttta ttaattgtaa gtaaaggttt tctcttatat tttctacacc tttatacatt
    49441 gaactatcat gattcgctat gacaggtact aatggctgtt tcatatctat attttctagt
    49501 acactcttat atttttcagc agcaggttgc atcataggag aatgaaatgg cccacttaat
    49561 ttaaggggga ttgcaattcc cccatgctct actaccattt cacaagctaa ctgaaccgca
    49621 gagtttgtac cagaaattga tgttttattt ggagtgtcat aagccgatat atatacttcc
    49681 tgtcccttgg ttaacaattc tgaacaaata ccttcaacaa tttctggagc aagattgtta
    49741 acccatgcca tagttccatc tatagtcaat gcatagctac tcaaaatcgt actacgttct
    49801 tgtactaatt ttaaggtatc tgaaaatgca attgctccag aagcacatag agctgtatat
    49861 tctcccaaag aatatccaat cattgcctct ggtttattgc ctatttcctg ttcaaaaact
    49921 cgaaaagctg ccatgctagt tgttactaaa gcagtctgtg aattttgtaa cttttcaagg
    49981 tcagctttgt atatcttctc catacaaagg gaagccatgt ctatttttag agtgtcactt
    50041 gcttcttcaa atatctcacg tgctacaggg aagttttcat aaaggtactt acccattcca
    50101 gaataatggg atcctacgcc aggaaacata aatacaatat tcatcttttt atctcccttt
    50161 ttttcatctt aagctatctt caactctatc taataaagct cgtccctctt cagtttttct
    50221 taaattcact aaatcaacta catagcgaat atctgataca tcattccatc ctaaatccag
    50281 tgcaagattc atatgcttta acgaaagatc gattctatca attaatgaat aaccacatga
    50341 aagtaaaaaa tgatgccatg catttaaatc tcctatagta cgagcttttt gtacaaactc
    50401 actagcttta ttaaaatctg aatagtatct tagttgatgg tatgcggtaa aaacgaaatt
    50461 atctaattcg ttataaggaa acacataagc tgtataggtt tgaagatttg tgaatccaac
    50521 ttttcccgct agtttaatag atggaatacg aaaatcctct gtcttccaat gtggtgttct
    50581 tccttgtttt aaacagtcat ccaagaatgc tcttgcagcc aaccaagcat accctttacc
    50641 tcgctggaat aaatcataag tattaattcc aatttccaca tcagtatctg ttgcaaaaac
    50701 cgataagcaa ctagttacaa cttgttcatg taccattact acataaccaa atccatttcg
    50761 gatgaaatcc tgagttgact cccaaaaatc aacaatatca tcccgtacca ttgcgaactt
    50821 tttatctgat aacatgtcga ttgtaatgcg ttccaccgtt acctcatcag gcatattagg
    50881 tttagataac ttattataag actccggatc aaaagtaaat gttactcgag tgtaaggttt
    50941 aggaataaac atttgcaatt gttcctcgac aacctgtttc cattttgatt cgggtaataa
    51001 ttcaacctga aaaaagtcat cccctatctg ctgagcctca ggtgcaatta cttctttaat
    51061 aaaagttggt agacttgaaa caaaattact tgtaggatca cctaataaat aaaaaatttc
    51121 ttgttctgcc catacaagtg cacatctagg gttattagga ttatccacat aaatatgtcc
    51181 cttattgtaa ccatgagcta taccattaag tattggatgg ttcttataat caacgagaag
    51241 tggagatatt tgtttgaatt catccttttc ttttaccaat tcataaatca tattcttaaa
    51301 agtcctccct tttgagaaca agtgtgaagt gcatgctgcg caataattgg ctgaagtacc
    51361 tgcgaggtac cttcaataat ttctaaaacc tttgcttccc taaataaacg ctcaacagga
    51421 tattctcttg aaaacccgtt tccaccaaac acttggacag cgtctgtggc taccttcata
    51481 gccatctttg aggcaaaata ttttgcaatg gttgtttcaa ttacagcatc agtatgtcta
    51541 tcctgacgct ttttcccagc ctcttggcat aacgaacgag ctgcttttat atttacactt
    51601 gcttctgcta aaattgtttg aattgcttca tattcacata tatatttatt tccttgtttt
    51661 cttcttcttg aataagctac cattgcttct agtgcttctt gagcaatggc tactcccgcc
    51721 caggcaatac tatatctacc atgatcaaga gctgtgttaa ctacataact ccatccaccc
    51781 ccaattggtc ctaacaaatt ttcagctggt acctttacat cttgcaaatg aatctcagct
    51841 atatgcgagg aattacttgc taacagttta ctcattttat ttgtagaaac acccgtcatt
    51901 gaccgttcaa caataaaagc gctaactttc ccctcactag acgcaaaaac taaaaaacaa
    51961 tccgcaatgt cagcaaaaga aatccatttt ttgtgcccat taagaataaa atgatcatta
    52021 acttgtttat aggaagttcc aaccgctttt gcatcagaac caacctctgg ctcagttagg
    52081 gcaaatgaaa ataataggtt cccctttgcc atctcaggta accattttct cttttgctct
    52141 tcagtccccc accttttaat tgactcccct actaaagata catgaactgt aagtaattca
    52201 cgaaccgaat tacaagcttt accaatgatt tcagtaagac gaccataatc taaagaatca
    52261 agagaaagcc caccatattc ttttggtatc gttgcaccca atacaccata acttgagatt
    52321 tcttgtatca catcataggg aagctcttca ttactttcaa actcacttgc tcgaggccga
    52381 agcttctttt ccgcaaactc atcaactact cccagaatct gttctgcatt actcatactg
    52441 taaaattccc attcttcttt ttgttaatta gatcaaccat attattaata gtagaaaagt
    52501 taataatatc aagttcatca ttatctacta ctatatcaaa ctccgtttct atgaaattta
    52561 acatttgcat agcaaagagc gaatttacat aacctttttc aaatatgttg tcatcattag
    52621 caacaatagt ttcctctgca ttaaaaataa taagattttt tttaatgtat tgacgtattt
    52681 tttcatgatt atccatgtaa ttactccttc tgagacctgg gaaatcaatt aaactatatc
    52741 ccaattaaaa tcagtctcta tttttatttt ttctttctcc tgagtcgcag ataaaacaag
    52801 ttctttttcc tcacttgtta acatttgaat atcttttaga ctaacattag gatgagttgt
    52861 tatttcttct aatagaaggt taaatcgccg tccaaattct actattgttg atttatcaaa
    52921 taaagatgta gcatattcaa aagtgaattc atatatatct ttattttctt cagcaataag
    52981 agttaaatca aacttacttg ttagtgtatc tgtgtttgtt tccgtgctaa tttctaatcc
    53041 atccacaact gtatgttttt catcagaatt ttgtaataca aacatgacat caaataaagc
    53101 acttcggctt aagtctctag aaagatctaa tttttccact aactgatcaa atggatacac
    53161 ctgatgttcg aaagcttcta acgtatcgtt tttcactttt ttcaagtgat taataaaaga
    53221 ttgatctgga tttatttgat aacgtaatgc aattgtattt acaaacagcc ccataagagg
    53281 taacagatca gcatgcggcc tacctgcaac tggtgatcct ataatgacat ccttttgttc
    53341 cccatgcttg tacagaaaaa tagtgaaggt agccataagt aacataaaag gtgtcgtatc
    53401 agtttctagt gctatttttt ttatttttcg agtaatttcc ttgtttactt ggaaattata
    53461 ttgttcaccc tcaaaactct ttacaggtgg tcgacctcga tcatatggta attcaagaac
    53521 tggtatatcc cctgagaata attcttccca gtatttctca tggatatcaa attctttaga
    53581 agataataat ttttgttccc acgcagcata atctttatat tgcaaacgat tttccggcaa
    53641 tgtttcccca gcatataggg ccttaaaatc attcataaat atacttaaag acacgccatc
    53701 tgttatgatg tgatgaaggt caattacaag taaataacta ttatctttta actcctttag
    53761 tccagcccgc attaacggaa ccttagaaag attaaatggt tgcaaccatt ctttatactc
    53821 tccctttatc atttctagct caaatgttac ctgttctaat actctctgta ctaactgatc
    53881 cccctgccac tcaaactgtg ttctgagtat ttcatggcgt ttaataagct tttcaaagac
    53941 taattctatc cttttccagt ccaccgttcc tttaagaata aaacaacttg gtacattgta
    54001 tgtcatctgt gccccatcca tctcttgtaa taacatcatt cttttttgag tcgatgaaac
    54061 cgggtatacc tcagattccg gtactatttc tatatcttgc aacctatttt cttttgaatt
    54121 tttaataaaa tgacttaaag tgcttattgt tggatactca aaaagatttg ccaatgataa
    54181 ttgcacgtta aattctttcc atattttagc gttgattaca gtggcatgaa gggaatgacc
    54241 accaagtgcg aaaaaattat cttccacacc aatacaagga ttacctataa cttctttcca
    54301 tatatcaact agctttctct ccatatcatc gagtggtttt acataattag tagtctccat
    54361 cgatggaaaa gaatctataa ttacattctt tgtattacct tctataacag aaaaaagaaa
    54421 tgtcattatt tgttcagcta aattttgctc gtattcagca gcatggtgaa ttttatctga
    54481 aatgtttact attccttctt tagttactga ttttgttaag tgcattttta tcaatgatcc
    54541 acgaattact ccccaattgg cagctgctgt cttcatagat tcagcgatag tttggaagtc
    54601 agagtgataa cgctcaccaa gaaacgaaag catttttgaa aacttcactc ggccatctac
    54661 aacttgacct aaatgtgaga ataacggaac atcattaaag tctaaatatc catctgtctc
    54721 tttatttaaa tcaaacctac ttattagttt cgtggcaaaa aggtgcattt gtgaaaaaat
    54781 atgtttttca tcttttatat gttttatcca atttgacaaa tcggttgtaa tcgattgtat
    54841 gtctgtgatt tcatcttcag taacttttaa agtacttact ttttgataac ccttatgaaa
    54901 aagttctgtt gaaagttgtg catttttaac cataaaatat ggatcggtaa taattaaaca
    54961 gtcttcttcg ggctcatatc ctacaataac aaatgaatga acaatatgat tttttagata
    55021 attctcatcc caaggaagcc agtatgcatt catggttacc accacaggaa atcccgagta
    55081 taattgttct aatataattt caaatccttc atcggatgaa tctgtatcaa atatagtact
    55141 ttttatacca tgatattttt ctaaatcact tacaaaataa ccagactctg tatataaacc
    55201 atcccctaga tttccattat cgacaggaga aaaaccaaaa tcccataatc tagcgtacat
    55261 taaataatgt ttacgcttaa accaattagc taacgtagca attacatcat caatacaatt
    55321 ctgttcagaa cttttacaag gctctacatc atataagatt gaagaagtat aatttcccat
    55381 ttactcacct ctatattttt accaacagga aaaactattg taatttggtt atttctctat
    55441 actaagttga cagagatatg tatatcttct ttaaaaagct atcaattatt attaacgcat
    55501 ttcatataaa gaatcttatt tctcgaatca cttttttttt aatcattcta taatagggag
    55561 gagaattccc taactcatag tcaccagaat aaacactaac attctagaaa gctaagaggg
    55621 aaagctcctt taatcccaca gtatagcaag tgtaaattta aactcttaaa agtcgtgttt
    55681 acaatatgaa gtaatactaa ttatttttct tttctgctat ataagcagct agttgtttaa
    55741 tattgcgttt tgtatatgca actaagtcgt ccgtattaag attctcgttt tctaaagcaa
    55801 gatcaagctc aatagctagt agagaatttc ctcctaagtc aaagaaatca tcctctacac
    55861 cgacagcttc aatcttcaat atacttttcc atatttcaac caaacgagat tctaactcat
    55921 tactaggaga catcatactc tcctcctcat tcttaggtaa agatctaggt gaaggtaagg
    55981 aatgtcgatc aacctttcca cttgatgtta atggtatgtt ttcaacttca acaaagaaag
    56041 taggtatcat ataactcgga actaatttcg caagatgcaa tttcaaatca gaaatggata
    56101 caggtgattt tgctacgaaa taagctacaa gttttttctg cccatcttca tcttgaatgt
    56161 ctactatcac tgcttcttta attgcatgat gtgaagataa agcatctaaa atttcccctg
    56221 gctcaattcg atatcctcta atttttaatt gttcatcatt tctaccgagg aattctatat
    56281 tcccatcagg taaccagcgt gaaagatctc ctgtcctgta cattttctcc ccttttacaa
    56341 atgggtctgg taaaaacttt tcttcagtta atctcatttg atttacatat cctcttgcaa
    56401 gcccttctcc cgcaatatac agctctccta ccgcgccaat aggctgaagt ctctgttttt
    56461 gattaagtat ataaagcctt acattcggaa taggctttcc aataggaata gtattatagt
    56521 tttcactttc ttgaagtgaa aatgtacttg cgataaccgt cgcctcagta ggaccataca
    56581 tattttctat ttgagtcgat agtcgatgct ttttaaattt attaaccacc tcatgtgtca
    56641 aagcttcacc cgcaagtaat atatacttta ctttatttaa aacctggcaa ttttcattat
    56701 taagtgtatt tacgaatgct ctaaacatag acggtacaaa atttaataat tttacatcat
    56761 atttatctat agttcttaaa attgctcttg ggtttcgatg ttccccattg tccattatta
    56821 ctaatttact acctactatg gtccacccaa acaactctag aacagataca tcaaatatat
    56881 aaggtgtctt tagtagatac gtatctgatt catccatagg atataaatga gacattgaga
    56941 ataagaaatt cacaatacta caatgttcaa tcatgactcc ttttggtcta cctgtagaac
    57001 cggaggtgta taaaatataa gctaagtgat ttggttttcc agtaacctcc aggttacttg
    57061 tatcaccaac gtacaaattt tcttgcttta aatcaataat ctctcctaca aatggaattt
    57121 cacctacgta tttagattct gtaagtacaa attgaggatt acaatcctct aaaatatgtt
    57181 ccattcgacg ctttggatat tcaggatcaa ttggtacata tgcagctcca gattttagcg
    57241 cagcaaatat agctataatc atttctacgg atctttccac aacgatacca attttagttt
    57301 cctgatctac acctttttgt ctaagaatac gagcaagctg atttgctcga ttattgatat
    57361 acgaataact gtacggtata tcatttgaaa taactgcgat ttcttctggt ttaatttcaa
    57421 cctgatcctc aaaaaattga tgaactaatt taccctgagt aaaatctaat tttgtattat
    57481 taagttcatt taacatcctt gtggattcac ttttacttaa aacattaacg tcttcaattt
    57541 tcgcttcagg attagctacc atccactcta gcgtatttat aaaatgcatc ataaaccgct
    57601 ctatagtttg cggataatat agtcctgtcg cgtattccaa ttctaatcgc agaccctctt
    57661 cttccggaaa tacttctata ctcatatcta cctttgaagc ttgatgctta atttcgtatg
    57721 atttaaatgt aatatctttt attttttctg atgttcttcc gatattctgc attactaaca
    57781 tgacatcaaa tacaggattt cgattagtat gataagccat gtctaactta tttactaact
    57841 catcaaatgg gtattcttga tattgaaatg cttctagcgc attttctttt atttcattta
    57901 agaattgaat tatcgtcttt tccgctttag gatgatttct cataggtaga gtatttacaa
    57961 acatacctat gataggctca agatcatgat gaattcttcc tgcaattgga gaacctacta
    58021 taatatcttc ctgttgcgta tacacatgta atactatatt tagtgacgaa agaagtacca
    58081 tatataaagt agcttctctt tcatccgcaa aggattttaa tttattagaa agttcaggtg
    58141 ttaaatggaa tactaatcta tcaccttcaa aagtttgatt tagcccacgt ggcttatcgg
    58201 ttgggaacat aagaattggt aactcacctt taaacttctc tacccaatac tcttcaattt
    58261 ctttcagccc ttcatcatgt aaacggttgg tttgccaatt ggcataatct ttgtattgta
    58321 ttttaatagg ctctaaggct ttgcctgaat ataaatctat aaactctttt tctaacttcg
    58381 ctaaagatac tccatctgct attatgtgat gaagatcaaa tagtaacaga tattgattga
    58441 attctaattt cattaaaccg acgcgcataa gtggagccct atctaactga aaaggacgaa
    58501 caaattcctg tattagctct tcaattgttg atctatcaga tttatataaa tgttcaattc
    58561 taatatctaa actatcatga ataaattgaa ctggttcacc tttaataaat tggaatgaag
    58621 ttcttaatga ttcatgacgt tctactaatt ctttgacaca ttgttctgcc tttataaaat
    58681 caaactcacc ttctattaac attgcacctg gtatattgta ggcagttcct attccagcaa
    58741 agcggtttaa tatatataat cttttttgtg aagaagaagc ttgataaaat tctctatcag
    58801 gtacgatctc aatttgagaa taatttttct tcccttcata tttctctata tactccgcta
    58861 atagcataat tgtaggcctt tgaaacattt cacgtatagg tacatctaca cctaaacgtt
    58921 tatatatgtg tgaaacaaca gaagtaattt gtaatgaatt acctcctaat tcgaaaaagt
    58981 tatcattcac acctattttc tctattccaa gtactacttt ccatatctca gagagcattt
    59041 gttcaatttc attacgtggt tcaataaata aagctgtgga ttgctcccaa attggatctg
    59101 gaagagcttt ccgatctatt ttaccgtttg atgagattgg aaactgctca atcgggatga
    59161 tgtatgcagg aatcatataa aaaggtaaat actctctaag gaattggcgt acctcttcta
    59221 ctttagctga agaattcata acaacatatg cacataaaac cggagcatct tctccctctt
    59281 ttttacgtgt aattacaata gcttcaccaa tttcaggata tcgtaatagt tgcttttcta
    59341 tttctcccaa ttcaattcgt aatccacgaa ttttgacttg atcatccata cggcctaaat
    59401 attcaagatt tccatctggt aaccagcgtg ccaaatctcc agtacgatat accttgtcat
    59461 ctataataga agaaccctct ttgttgattt gtataggaac aaatttctcc atagttaact
    59521 taggttgatt taaataacct cttgctaatc cttctcctga aatacacaat tccccaggaa
    59581 ttccaacggg ttgtaattgt tgattatcac ccataatata aactttttga ttagctagag
    59641 gtcttcctat tggtaattga ttcataaatt ctaactcagc gtgctgaaca tgataacatg
    59701 tagaatctac agttgtctct gtaggtccat aagcatttgt taaatttggt cggcagtttt
    59761 cattaaataa accaaggaac ttccgtgcta atttcggtgg taattcctct ccagcaataa
    59821 taaaatgttt aaatgaatat tctatttttt tatctataaa attatttaat aatcgaagat
    59881 gcatcggcgt tccatccgcg atatttattt gcttttcttg ataaaaatta attagcttct
    59941 gcccatcagt tcttgcttcc tctggtacta taaataaact atttcctaat aaaagcgcac
    60001 caaacatgtt ttgtactgaa gcgtcaaact caaaaggtga aactaacccg attcgcatag
    60061 aggaactata tttatcatat atttcatttt ttaacccgaa tattaaattt acaacactac
    60121 gattttcaat cataattcct ttaggattac ctgttgttcc agaggtaaaa ataacatatg
    60181 ccaaatcgta aggtgtactt actgaaggga aactaaccaa ttctgtttta agtagttcat
    60241 taaaacttac catactacaa tcctggattt cccttgtaaa atcttcacta ataacttctg
    60301 gttttactat acaaagtgga gatttacatt cttttagcat tgcctctatc cgtttatacg
    60361 gcaaatatat gttaataggt aaataagcag ccccactttt taaaatacct agcaatgcaa
    60421 ttactgcatc aattgatcga tccatcataa ggccaacaat gtgtcctttt ccaattcctt
    60481 ttttatgtag agaactggca accagatcta ccttttcttt taattgagcg tatgttattt
    60541 ctcttttgtc atcagaaaca gcaagtttat ttggattatg catgacttgt tcttcaaata
    60601 actgtatcac cgttaaatga tgcgggtaat ctaactcagt ttgattaaat gtgattaact
    60661 ctcttatatc attatcacta acccaatcta aatctatatg cggcgtattc ggttgtagta
    60721 aagcttgctc taacaagtct ataaaatgat gaccaaatcg cgtaatagta gatgttttgt
    60781 atagatgttc attaaaatac atatcacctt ctatacaccc atttacttga cggaaagaga
    60841 atataatctc agcattgctc tctcttaaat aatttaaatc ttgaatttcc tctagcaaaa
    60901 ttgcagtacg gaatggataa ttacgcccct ctggaaggta gttactcaaa accggttgta
    60961 aactttccaa tgggaaattt tgattttcta aagcattaac cattactgta ctaacatgct
    61021 ggagaatttg tctaaatgtc atatgttcct caagaccatg tcttaaaact aacaaagtat
    61081 taataaggtt agtatcactg tcttgtttta aaacaggtgt accaatgcat atatcttgca
    61141 atctagtata tttatttaac agtaaagtaa gtccagcagt aagaatcatg tgcaattgaa
    61201 gatctgatcc atttgctaac tttaaaatct tctcggacaa ttcctctttt agttttatgc
    61261 taacatttga taaattcacc tgtttgtttg atgtccggta atcataaggg aaatggcaat
    61321 cagccagttc ccctgataag ttttctaacc aaaattctct ttcctttatt cgttcatttg
    61381 cggcaattac tttatcttta ttcgctattc gttcaaccat agttactcac tcctgacaat
    61441 aatcaattaa aagttaaaat ccccaaaatc tactgatacc ttaactggtt gcagttcttg
    61501 aatttcttgt ttaaatgaaa tatcttttaa taaaatttca ggatgatcta caatttgttc
    61561 aaaaatctca acataacgct cacataactt ttgaaccgtg tccctagtat ataaagaggt
    61621 tgcatattcc atagtcagtt caattgtatc ttccaattca accactctta gcaataaatc
    61681 catttgcgcg cgcttaaagt cgtgatcata tgtctttagt tctaaaccat cgataaacat
    61741 atgatctgca tccatatttt gcataacaaa tgaaacatcg aaaagtgggt tcctattata
    61801 cgttccttga agtcctaatt gattaaccag gtcctcatat tgacattttt gatgttcaaa
    61861 cgcttgtaag acctgttctt ttacttcaaa taggaattga gtaaaccttt gttcagctct
    61921 tggatagttc cttatcccta acatgtttac aaatactcct ataatatctt gtaaatccgc
    61981 atgtgggcga ccagtaattg gtgaaccaat aacaacatcc tcttggccag tatatttacc
    62041 tagcaaaata ttatatacag agagcattag cgtatataat gtagtttctt cttttgctaa
    62101 taaacgctta attttcttgg taacatttga atcaatagta aaggatattt tactaccttt
    62161 tagatctaat atttcaggtc ttgtataatc agtaggcatt ttcaagacag gtacaccatc
    62221 tttaaattga tctagccaat actgttcatg tttgagagca atttcttttt ctttttcact
    62281 ctgctgccat tctgagtaat ccttatactg tatttttaag tttggtaatt tctctcctga
    62341 gtaaagcgca aatagatctc taacgaaaat atcataggaa actccatcgg ttactatatg
    62401 atgtaaatca ataattaaaa tatgtttttg ttcttccaat ctaattaacc ctacacggaa
    62461 atatggagca ttattaaaat taaatgggcg aataaattca ttaattattt gttccacttc
    62521 agattcaaag ccctcaattt gagtaatatg gaaatcagca tgatcatgaa taatttgtac
    62581 cggtttatca tttttcattt caatagtagt tctaaatatc tcatgacgct taattaattg
    62641 agtgaacgcc ttttctaaac gttcaatgtt taattttcca tttaaaagaa taacggaagt
    62701 atcattataa gctgtacttt ctggatacaa tcggtgtaat acataaaatc tcttctgagc
    62761 tgaagaaagc tgataatgag atttaggttc agctggaaca ataacatcaa attcactctt
    62821 atctgccctt gaaatataat ttgctagttt ctcaatattt gatagagtaa agagttcttt
    62881 aataggaact tcaacattaa actctttatg aatttttgaa acaatagtaa tagccttaag
    62941 tgaatctcca cctagttcca gaagatcatc atgaacacca acttctgaaa ctttaaatat
    63001 atttctccaa atttttgaaa gcttttcttc tacctcatta cgaggtgcta catattcagt
    63061 caagagttgt ggtctagaat ggtataacgt agaatctaat tcttcttcct tctcatcatt
    63121 gaaagaattt aataacaccc attgatcaat acgcgcttgc agttctcctg gagaatgaat
    63181 cagtacttcc ccttgtttcc atgacagtgc tatattaaaa gcctgaactc cttcttcagg
    63241 tgtcatagat aattcatgta cacttgcacc tatctgcata tctttttctt catcttccca
    63301 gtatttccaa tcactccaat tgacacttat ccaaggcagg ttggaataac gatttatata
    63361 ttgtgcaaaa acatccatgt atatatttga agcagcatat gatacataac ctaatccacc
    63421 taagaccgct gaaattgaag acattagaac acaaaaatct aaatctttat ttcgtaagca
    63481 ctcttctaaa ttgagaagac cataaatttt tgcagaaaat tgttcctcac agtcctcttt
    63541 ttcaagttcc tgaattaaat taaaagtctt tccaccaaga atacctgcac catgaattac
    63601 accattaatc tttccaaatt tttgttctgc cttatgaatt gcttcgtata gttgtgattg
    63661 atctgtaaca tcagcagcaa gtacataaac tttagatccc gtttcttcta tctctaaaac
    63721 tttacgaatt ctttccgaat acatcgtatt ttccttcaaa tgcatatccc actcatcacg
    63781 atttggcaga cctgtacgtg taagaagaac taagttggct tgtacagttt gagccaagtg
    63841 tttcgcaaga attgtaccaa tacctccgag ccctcctgta ataaggtaaa ctccattctt
    63901 tcttaaaggc agtttctctt tagctggttg ttctagttgt aaaggctcgt aagtttgaac
    63961 aaatctttta tttcctcgat aagcaatcat cttatcattc gtatttgaaa gacattcttc
    64021 tactaattga tttattagcc tattcttcaa ttctttgttt acaggtaaaa caacatcaat
    64081 acttgaacaa gaaagataag aatactcttg cggaacaact aatgacgttc caagtacagt
    64141 tgatttttct ggaattaatt cttcatcacc aatcacttgt tgaacaccat ttgtaatgat
    64201 ttgaattgag attgaatcag agatattctt gtctcctagt gcctgagtta agtagaacat
    64261 tgaatagaat cctaagtttt gtttacaatt tacatattca attgaggctt gtctttcctc
    64321 atccgtaatt ccccacatat gaactattct tgtaggtaaa ccacatattt cttgtacttc
    64381 atccaataac ttaacgtaat ctgtacgctc ttcaggattt ataatgaagc gatcgttatt
    64441 ctccttatta aaaccaaaac caggttctac tgtaactact ctctgccctt tatttaataa
    64501 gtccctaact agttcattac ctaatccttc ttgatctaca aaaacaatcc atgtctcatt
    64561 cacatcatga tttgattcaa tcaatgtaga acttttccat tgcggcgtat agaaccattc
    64621 agaaatgttg ttattcttac taattttaga ttgcttacta ttaagctttt gacctaaatc
    64681 atacggatta ccttgtaatt tataagatat tttattgaaa gaatacattg gtaatgggat
    64741 acgtcttctc ttctcatctt tataaaattg ttcccaatct acagaaatac ctgttaccca
    64801 cattcgagtg atgtgactga ataagaaata catatctgat acatcttgtt gaacagatcg
    64861 aaccgtatta aatattcttt cattaccatt ttcatagtct aaaaggcgac tagtaagcct
    64921 actaaggtca tttccaggac caatctctat gaatagactt gtattgtccc tattcaactc
    64981 ttgaattcca tcagagaatc gaacagttcc acgcatatgt tttacccaat aaactgggtt
    65041 tgttgcttct tcaggtcgta tccaagtacc ggtcaagttt gacaaataag gtattttagg
    65101 ttctctaagt gtcaatgtac tcacatagga ggcatactcg tccaggattg aatccagttc
    65161 gtgtgaatgt gctgctcctt ctattgttac tcgcatacac attaaacgct gtttctttaa
    65221 ttcattctca aaatctacaa tcgcttcttc tgtcccagaa actatacaag ctggaccatt
    65281 aactactgct aaagaaatgg tatgttgata ttctttttca aaagaattaa tcaaatgaat
    65341 taattcctct tctggaagtg gaacgctaag cattacccct gcaggaagac tactcattag
    65401 ctgacctctt tttacaacca atttaagtgc atcttccaaa gtaaatactt ctgctaaaca
    65461 agcagccaca tattcgccaa aagaatatcc aatcattgct tcaggtttaa ttccccaacc
    65521 cattaatagt ttcgcaactg cgtattcaaa cgcgaaaaga attggttgac taaattccat
    65581 tctttttaat ttttccgtgg cctcattaat actgaaagta gttgggtata acacttcttt
    65641 catgtttaca ttcgtaacag attgaaggat tgcaaagcat tcatccatag cttcacggaa
    65701 aattgcctct tgttcgtata attctaaccc catgtttaca tattgcgatc cgttcccaga
    65761 aaataggaag ttaattttag gatgttcctc ttttacattt gcatattgta ctcttcttcc
    65821 gtctggctgg tttaattgtt caatcccttc ttgagtactg gtacaaacta aagctctcct
    65881 atgcttgaat tccttacgtc caatttgcaa tgtataacta gcgtctgcca aattcaaatg
    65941 aggattctct tcaaggtgat ttcctaaatt caaagtcata cgatccaaag catctttcga
    66001 ttttgccgaa atcattaaca tctggtatgg tctactattt gaggttgctt caagttttgg
    66061 tgcctcctcc aaaataatat gtgcatttgt accaccaata ccaaatgaac taacacctgc
    66121 acgtaatggt ttattttcct ctttccactc atttaattgt tgatttacat aaaacggcgt
    66181 gttttcaaat ccaatttgcg tgtttggttt tgtaaaattc acacttggcg gaagaacctg
    66241 atctttcatc gcaaagaccg ttttaattag tccagcaaca ccggacgctg catttagatg
    66301 gcccacattt gctttaacag atccaattgg tacagattgt ttttcattag agttaaacac
    66361 ttcactaagc gccttgatct caatggtatc tcctagttta gtagcagttc cgtgtgtttc
    66421 aatataggaa atggactcag gttctacatt tgcttcatgt tgcgccattt taataacttc
    66481 tacttggccc tctacactag gtgcagtgta accaattttc cgattcccat cattattaat
    66541 cgccgttcct tttattactg catgtatagt atccccatca tttatagctt cctgtaaagg
    66601 cttcagaaca acaatcccaa caccgtctcc aaaaagcatt ccatttgcat tttcatcaaa
    66661 aggacgacaa tgaccatctg aagaaaatag cattccttct tggtaggtat aacctgcttt
    66721 ttcaggttga gttaatgtaa ttcctccagc tatagcaata tcacaatgcc cctgtaataa
    66781 tgcttggcat gcattatgaa tagccaccaa tgatgttgaa catcccgtaa agatattcat
    66841 acttggtcct tttaggttaa atttgtaaga aatttgagtg cttagcgagt ctttgtcgtt
    66901 aagtaacgaa attaaaaatt gtccagctgg ttcatttgcc tctgaaagag tagataacac
    66961 ttgccaatat aagttaggag atgcgccact atatacacca attaggcccg ggtatgtctc
    67021 aatattatat ccagcatgtt caagggcaga ccacgcacat tcatgaaata ctcgtagttg
    67081 cggatccatt aatgatgcat cttgaggtgt ataatcaaag aatggagcat caaaattatc
    67141 agttccctct aaataccctt tcgctttaac ataattaggg ctttttactt ccataggatt
    67201 cacaccagat tcaattaact cttcatctgt aaaaaattga atagactctg ttccagactt
    67261 tatattattc cagaattcat ttacattctg tgctccagga aaacgtccat ctattcctat
    67321 aattgcaata tcgttatctt ctttcgtttt tcgattaaat cgttttgtat gtttaacttg
    67381 attcttttgt ttatctccac ttaagtattt cgctaaagaa cgaatacttg gatactcaaa
    67441 cataactcca attgaaatct gtttttctaa tctattaatt aatctctcat gaatttgaat
    67501 tatatgaagt gaagttgcac caagatcaaa gaaattttca tttacattta cagtatcaac
    67561 actgtaaaac tctttccaaa tccctataat tatttcctct acttcatctt gatttctgaa
    67621 cttatctccc gttttcgttt gagtttccaa ttcagaaatt cgtttacgag aattcagatt
    67681 aatccattga tcaaaacgtt tatttaaatc tcctgaagaa ataattacct gatttaaacc
    67741 acttaaacca agcacacatt ggaatgtttt ttgtccttcc tcagatgtca tttcaagcgc
    67801 ttctatactt tgagcattga atattttatt aacctgttga gctcccgtat actgccaatc
    67861 tccccagtta atactagtcc atcgattatt agatgtatta ctcactttgt ctgaaaaact
    67921 atctaagtaa aggtttgctg ctgaataggc tacaaaacct aatccaccca aaataggtga
    67981 aagtgatgaa acaagataac aaaaatcaag atcataatta ctcaataact tatcaagaac
    68041 tatcacacca tgtactttag gaagaaattg ctcttcacat tcaatcctac ttatcttttc
    68101 cattggacac tgagctgatt taacacgtaa gacacctgca gcatgaatta ctccatttat
    68161 gtgaccaaaa ttagcctcgg cctgatgaat cacgtttctc atctgctctt catcagctac
    68221 atctgcaaca gctgtcatta cttttgctcc caatgactcc aacttctgaa tatggttaat
    68281 acgttgacat aattgttcat tttcaatctg tgattgaaga atttcatccc attcttcacg
    68341 atcaggaaga gctgttctac taactaatat tagtttagcc tttactgtac gcgccaaata
    68401 ttctgctaat ttaaggccta ctcctcccat tccaccagta attaaataaa ccccttccga
    68461 tcgaatattc ggaatttttg aagctaattc attttcattt attactagca tttcacttac
    68521 tttttcatca ggtataggct catagattcg aatgtaacga gtgttatttc gaatcgctat
    68581 tacagtgtca ataatgtccg tttgaatctc agaatataag tttgatatta atgcttcttc
    68641 attatcagac aacataaaat ctacactacg gcatctaata tttggatact cttgtggaaa
    68701 tacttttata ggagccaaaa gagtagattt ttctgcaata atagactcgt ctcctactac
    68761 cttttgcata ttatccgtca taacatttat attgatagga taaagtaaat taaatttact
    68821 aattgtcttt gcaagtgata ttaatgaata gaatccagta tctaaggtct cgatacctaa
    68881 atccttatta tccacattcc ataggtgaac aatctcctct ggtaaacact cttgtttttg
    68941 tagctcatta aataactgat aataatcttc ttgttcagta gggcatattg taaattcatt
    69001 taaactaatc tttttatatg aaggacccac accgactgtt ataacacgat gtccatctct
    69061 ttcaagtttt tctttaagag ctaagcctat atgctcattg tctaaaaata acaaccaact
    69121 tttagtagat cctttagtta catctacaat ttctttttcc atccaacctg gagtatagaa
    69181 ccactcagct atattagaac gtttctttat cgacgtttct tcactattag ttatattttg
    69241 ctgttcagct ggatctatcc aatatcgttt tttctcaaaa ggataagttg gtaaggcaat
    69301 acgtaatcta tattcctctt catacagttt actccaatta atttctaccc ctaactccca
    69361 cgcttgtccc aatacctcta acaagtcgtt ttgtaaaata atctgattat tattaatttc
    69421 agaatttaac aactctccaa tatgtacaat cacagaatta ggatctacat ccttaacttg
    69481 tgttagaagt tctacttttt ctccatgcgt ccattctgtc tgtaactctg tatagttctc
    69541 aactaattga ttcaggacat cttctggctt aagagattta ttataaatat ctgaaaccat
    69601 tccaactaag cctgtaccaa taatgttaga aggacgtaca tcacattcaa ttaatacatc
    69661 aataatcgat tgcaagcaga cgaagaaggt taaatcttca accaagctat catctgttcc
    69721 tttaaagaat gcttctttca atgcttttcc agtatacatt tgggcatcat tcatattacg
    69781 ctcaaatact tttaagaata atggttcctt ttggtatagt tcttttacat tctcaataat
    69841 tgatgagtat tcgctaggta acacaaatac caaatctgga ttttcttgcg ttttcacgtg
    69901 aaaatcttta actgttttta aattgtctat ggcgctatct atatccttac ataagaccgc
    69961 tcttctatac gaaaatgatc gacggccagt ttgcaatgtg tatgctacat ctgctaattc
    70021 aacatcttta ttagattcca gatattgaac catatttact gtagcattat ttaaagcttc
    70081 ttttgatcta gcagaaagaa ccattaactt tttctctcta gtagaagcag aacttttaac
    70141 tttaggcgct tcttctaata caatatgaac gttagttcca ccatatccga aagcactcac
    70201 acctgctcga agaagatcat tatcttcact ttgccaattc accaaatcag tattgatata
    70261 aaatgggcta tctataaaat caattttcga gttagggcgc ttcacattta aagttggcgg
    70321 gagttgttta tgtctcatag ataaaactgt ctttataagt cccgtcaccc ctgcagctgt
    70381 atctaaatga cctacattac tcttaacaga accaattgca caaaaagatt tcttgtccac
    70441 atcttgaaac gctctcttta gtgcctctac ttcaatagag tcccctaatg gcgttgccgt
    70501 cccatgcgtt tctatataac taatagtaga aggatcaact tcagcaaaac tatgagctgc
    70561 ttgaattact tcagcctgtc cctcaacact cggtgcagta tagcctactt ttcgacctcc
    70621 atcattattt gctgctgatc ccttaattac accatagatt gtatccccat cagcaatcgc
    70681 atcttctaat ctctttagta ttaccatacc tacaccatca ctaaaaactg caccctgggc
    70741 ttctgcatca aaagtacgta ctttgccatc cggtgaactt gtcattcctt catggtattt
    70801 ataaccattc tttttaggat acgttataga tactccacct gcagctgcaa tagagcattc
    70861 tccagttaac aatgatctac atgcaagatg aatgctcaaa agggatgtag agcatgctgt
    70921 atataatgta aaactcggtc ccttaagtcc cagcttatag gatgtaagcg ttgaaattgc
    70981 atctttatag gaaagagtac ctgcctctga aaactcaacc acactatcac tgtttaataa
    71041 tggcgtgtgc ttcatccaat taaaattagt agatgctcct acgtataacc ctattaatcc
    71101 ttcataatca aatggattat aacctgccat ctctaatgct tcccatgttg tttcctgtaa
    71161 catacggatt tggggatcca ttattttcgc ttctctaggt gtataagcaa aaaaggattc
    71221 atcaaaatat tctacttcct ccaaataccc ttttgctttc acaaaattag gatgttgtaa
    71281 aacatctaaa ttaacacctt ctttaattaa ctcatcttca gtaaatgtag aaattgaatc
    71341 aacaccattt tttaggttat cccagaattg gtttatttca tttgcacctg gaaatttacc
    71401 tgccattcca ataatcgcta tttccaaacc agttttacta tcatcttgat gcttcatttt
    71461 cactttcctc ctattttgtt taattcggat tttctatgct ttacatactc ttagctacaa
    71521 tacttagagc taatactcct atttcataaa cttaagcaaa agaaaaaaca catgaaatta
    71581 cccataaagt agctaaagtg atttacatac ctgacagaaa acaaaaaatt ttaattacga
    71641 tttctattac tggatttcaa tgatattttg agcaatcatt tttattctaa aaacccaata
    71701 ctttggtaat aattctgtta atattacact ttatgtagtt agtaacatat tcacaagaag
    71761 ttttctttaa gaaattaatt tgtagagtaa taattttgta ggggatctat gttataaaat
    71821 taagcatact ttttccaata tcatatagaa aaaaacaaaa aagtgacata cagtgaatat
    71881 tgagaaataa aattcattta ttccatatct aaccaaaata gaacgaattt tcaattttaa
    71941 attagatttt cttgcattta taattgcatt ctctataaat catctatggt gagcttttaa
    72001 actttaaaca taaatgaaat tatatgtgaa attttttaat ttagatgagg atctatacgt
    72061 gaatccattt cagaggaatt acatatgcta cagatttaat attcttcata aagttatata
    72121 cataaactaa attccttcaa acgttttaag aaaatattga gtatgaacat cgttagtgga
    72181 acggttccta ccgaagccaa acttatttct aggattgctg acttacaatt atgcattgta
    72241 cgactcctaa gacagaccaa ataagttcca tatgctacag tactgtttat ccttccgtta
    72301 tgtttcgcta tgcacataca atattttcat cttataccca taactaatgt cctgcagacg
    72361 ctttatatta tcttcaaacc cactatttca ctaaactgta aaattaaaac cactaaattt
    72421 ccgaataaac tgaaaactca tgagaaattg acaagaaatc tcaataagat cttttcaata
    72481 tatcttaact tcaatctcat ggaatcagga ctcaataatg atgctatacg ggggaatgtt
    72541 ctactaaata gaattactaa aagagatatc tatagagaac ccagatctta aagagaatac
    72601 tttagatttt gttgaagaag tagcgcaaaa tgtagagcaa ggtgcagctg taaacccctc
    72661 ccttcttaga cgggataaag cggctttaac tgatattaac tcaatgggcg ttcatggctc
    72721 ccaagttgca gctaagattg gccaattcat tagtataata agtgaatcta tttcataatt
    72781 ttcgtttttt aaattctatt ttattgttaa gaattaaaaa acggttcaag aacaaacata
    72841 tataaattta aaagcaccca tggtgggtgc tttttgcttt actatgaaat aagtatccaa
    72901 cttggaatat cactttttga gaaaattcaa ctacaacagt acaactaatt ttatattttt
    72961 ttaatttgta aagccatcat taaataacca aataaaatgc cagtgatatt agtatgcttg
    73021 cttaacatta ctaggttcta tgagtttaac attttgtatg ttttgtaaaa ctgatttcca
    73081 ctttaatctt taaacatgtt tagaagtttg caccttctgg gataataaaa aaattattaa
    73141 ctgtattttc atatatgtta gtagcgattt tgaattcaag attacatatg gtaaaataat
    73201 aatgaaatta catataaagg gagattgata ttattgccga tttcagaaaa aatagtcatt
    73261 tccaaaaccg cgagggactt atttgtaaac cgaaataata gagcattatt aatttacagt
    73321 cagcatccaa aagaaaaatt tccaatctta tataaattgg caaaaatcca tttaaatagt
    73381 aatgctagag acattgataa ggtatttgaa acccttcagc ggaaagaaat attattatta
    73441 aatgaaatgc taggtaatgt tattaacata tgtaggaacg aatggattgg cgacgttgat
    73501 ccatatgcaa ttattgaaaa tgaaaaggaa agaaaaactt gctcactatg taaacaaaaa
    73561 aataataaat tagtttttca tataaaaaat aaatttaatg gaagaagaat aaatgttggt
    73621 agttcatgta ttaatgattt ttcttcttta gaatatcctt caggggtatc taagaaagaa
    73681 gtaatgagaa gtgcaaatca aaaatataaa ttgcagaatt taattttcat gttccctggt
    73741 attgagggca ttgttaacaa ttgggaaaaa gaattagaaa tttatgagat actcatccct
    73801 cacgaaatag aacaggaata cttggaaaca ggagaaaaat taaggaattc atatgataat
    73861 tatattaacg ggaaagttaa taaaatagat gctggaacca taaaaaaata tttaaatgac
    73921 agaaaagaat ttttggctaa aatgagtaaa tacgaagaac tcaataaaaa tcaggatttt
    73981 attgtaacaa ggaaaatggt aaattggtta cagcgcaggc atgattttaa aacaattgag
    74041 atattaaaaa ttaaaggata tataacaaaa gaaagtgcat ataaggtttt agaacccaat
    74101 tttatagagt cgttaatacc aaaatttaat ctacattttc aaaaaaataa tatacaaatc
    74161 gtaagttata ataaagagta ttcttatttt aaaataaagc ctttctataa ccttaatttt
    74221 catttaaaaa taagctgttc taaattaata aggactttta gttcattaat attcgataat
    74281 aaaccaaaca tagctcctag tttaaaaaat atctttcaaa ctgcagaatt attttctgag
    74341 gttgaacaag aaattgtgat taatgagctg aatagaatta aatccaatat aactatgaag
    74401 ttacttcatt ttgggtatga ttacgaccat tttgaatata atgaattaga cttatttgat
    74461 aagagaatta ataaatttat cgtagtaaaa atgaataaat tccttgaaga atttaagggt
    74521 gtcgcttttg gtctaatgaa tcccaaggaa attgaaaaat atgtagatta tgagttaagt
    74581 ggtaattcaa aagcatacac tcatgaagaa ttgtgggcaa tccgtgatag aagagatgat
    74641 acgatcgaag aaaactagaa gaaagcaaga tatgtagaat tcctcataca aaaaaaacaa
    74701 ctattttttt tcttcatcct tgattgaagt ataaaaacaa atttagaaat atgcaatatt
    74761 gcataaaaat gacctgttac tcttgctata attttaaatg taaactgttg catccaacat
    74821 tttataattt tctatattca ttaatataga gaccctaatc acaggaaaaa gggaagaata
    74881 ttggtggttc ttctcttttt ccttattttt caactgttga agcatatatt ctataatata
    74941 aaatatgttt attaatgaaa cctgttaaag tacaaacttt taattggcaa acgagaaata
    75001 aataattcat tattatttct gctatattta aagggctttt ttctaataca ataagaaaaa
    75061 caaaaagaac ttgtagaaat cactacaagt tctttttgct ttaaagcgaa tacacggaac
    75121 acataaaata tctcattatt cataatgggg aaaccatatt gattacggct tgattccatt
    75181 atataacaaa tattaacatc tagagtttta atgtttgaaa attatgtgaa ttaataaaaa
    75241 aggtccacct ttcctctaaa aatctcattt attaatttta tataaaccgt tttaaatcaa
    75301 cgctgatatc ataataaatg aataaaatgt atacataaat aaatagagaa aaatatagga
    75361 ttcttataga aagatatata tttattcgtc tctcttctct ctcttcaatc atcatctctc
    75421 tttatataga tgtctcaaat agagattaat atgtaatttc tatataacaa agaaaaaaag
    75481 agtaaactaa tactctcttg tcccatcata aaaaaagttt gattattaaa ccgctaatta
    75541 atttacattt atctttgtta atctcgaact taactttcaa tttccccaaa ttgaatttta
    75601 ttttcatgtg tcctactctc cttttcgatt tgagaattca ttttagttaa tcggacacag
    75661 acatataatt attaagttgt tagagcattt tttatgcaaa aacagtgttt taagtgtata
    75721 cttttttcta tttatacgaa atgtaaagag atagtataac tcaatgattc aaaaaaatga
    75781 aagtaaacaa atgggtaaaa gtttacattg gagttttcaa tcattttata actaattttg
    75841 taataaattt ctcgatatgg atatacttgt taattatagt ttaaatattc aaaattaaca
    75901 aaaaataaat tataataaca atatgatggt tatccttttg tttactcctt gtgctaaaga
    75961 taagatcgtg ttcctggatc ttatcttttt atttttgaat tttagataaa aaaagaaatc
    76021 cttaatagct taaggattct gcaacaagaa atttaatctt ctgctttata aatggtcaat
    76081 aatcctttgc cacggaatct atcgattcta aactgacagc aaactttcta tttactatat
    76141 gataatgtca cttcagattc ttctcctgta actgtacaaa atcaatgttt aaattaatta
    76201 atttttcatt gtaatcaacc aaacagagtg tttattactg agctttaccc ctgatgaatt
    76261 atctggatgg ttggcataat aatggatcca agctaatctt gtataacctt ctactaaatg
    76321 ataaggtgtt ttgtatcctg aaaattgtct gctatctaat acaataggag ggacactcca
    76381 tgtaccttcg ttaagccaac tttttactac ggaattaata tgaccataag gacttttttc
    76441 aattttccca ttaatgtttt ttaattctct gataactgga agataacgtc cttcttcacc
    76501 atattcccca ggttttattt gcaaaatagc ctcaatatcc cacgtttctt gtttgaaaat
    76561 aacagtagta agatcaatat ctaaatattc ttctagaaca tcatgttcat caataaaggc
    76621 gaacaaccac tgctcagcaa cttcccttgg aacaggtact ccactttctt ttgctctcaa
    76681 tagccatctt tcaaaactct tttcatcttg ccaatctttt tcattcttct gacgacgtaa
    76741 tttattccaa atactatgca tttttactct ccttgtttct tagaaaggag caaaatcaac
    76801 tgcactccct aaagtgttcg acttcattct attgtaacag gctttcgcca tgcatgagaa
    76861 acatgaagat ccaaaaagta cacttaatcc tcgagcgaca tctcataccg agaatcgttt
    76921 ccgtacccca actagggtat attgaaatat aactaattac ttgtataact tattttatta
    76981 atcgatatta cattactaaa ggatggctca tatcaaaaaa gacacctaat aattccttag
    77041 cgtacgaaat tcgcgttttg ttggtagaac ctctacataa tgagcacaaa aaatgtgaga
    77101 gtatattcac cctcacatgt gtttaaatta ttactcagga tatttagttt gttgttccat
    77161 atgttttgca acgttaatta agggttgcat ctcctttaaa aaagcattta catctctaaa
    77221 ggaatccata aaataatact cattaaactc atcataacag ctagtgagtt caattataat
    77281 tctaggtgca ttcttgtact taggttcaag ataaagcgta ttacatcggc aaagaatcgt
    77341 aaataattcg ttaattttcc cacctagaat aaagatagct tcatagttat catcaaatga
    77401 tacaatatgg ctagcttcat attgaaaccg tccatttcta aatatagttc ctgtaatttc
    77461 tctatgcctt attgatgttt ccactgtcat aatcatcacc tcaaagaagt gattctatgc
    77521 atggctgcta aacacctttt acaagatggg tgtttttgct catccttcga gaaatcaaga
    77581 ctaaaatgaa aaataaacag aaaatataag gctcttactt tgtggatatg accacaaagt
    77641 aagagcctta tttcattaaa tttg
//
LOCUS       77_00002                5586 bp    dna     linear   UNK 
ACCESSION   77_00002
FEATURES             Location/Qualifiers
     Segment         complement(1673..5146)
                     /ETX_MTX2="NO"
                     /Endotoxin_C="YES"
                     /Endotoxin_M="YES"
                     /Endotoxin_N="YES"
                     /Endotoxin_mid="NO"
                     /Rank="Rank4"
                     /Segment_name="77_00002"
                     /Toxin_10="NO"
                     /blast_detail="Query_desc:-3 1673-5146 len=1158
                     Query_Length:1158	Query_Start-End:9-1158	Hit_id:Cry9Ea9
                     Hit_desc:AFP27702.1	Hit_length:1150	Hit_Start-End:1-1150
                     Aln_length:1150	Percent_identity:100	E-value:0.0"
                     /blast_prediction="YES"
                     /hmm_detail="Hit_desc:-3 1673-5146 len=1158
                     Hmm_name:cry.hmm	Hmm_len:1183	E-value:0"
                     /hmm_prediction="YES"
                     /locus_tag="77_00002"
                     /protein_desc="-3 1673-5146 len=1158"
                     /protein_id="77_00002"
                     /protein_len="1158"
                     /svm_prediction="YES"
                     /translation="IYSIGGKSMNRNNPNEYEIIDAPYCGCPSDDDVRYPLASDPNAA
                     FQNMNYKEYLQTYDGDYTGSLINPNLSINPRDVLQTGINIVGRILGFLGVPFAGQLVT
                     FYTFLLNQLWPTNDNAVWEAFMAQIEELIDQKISAQVVRNALDDLTGLHDYYEEYLAA
                     LEEWLERPNGARANLVTQRFENLHTAFVTRMPSFGTGPGSQRDAVALLTVYAQAANLH
                     LLLLKDAEIYGARWGLQQGQINLYFNAQQERTRIYTNHCVETYNRGLEDVRGTNTESW
                     LNYHRFRREMTLMAMDLVALFPFYNVRQYPNGANPQLTREIYTDPIVYNPPANQGICR
                     RWGNNPYNTFSELENAFIRPPHLFERLNRLTISRNRYTAPTTNSFLDYWSGHTLQSQH
                     ANNPTTYETSYGQITSNTRLFNTTNGARAIDSRARNFGNLYANLYGVSSLNIFPTGVM
                     SEITNAANTCRQDLTTTEELPLENNNFNLLSHVTFLRFNTTQGGPLATLGFVPTYVWT
                     REDVDFTNTITADRITQLPWVKASEIGGGTTVVKGPGFTGGDILRRTDGGAVGTIRAN
                     VNAPLTQQYRIRLRYASTTSFVVNLFVNNSAAGFTLPSTMAQNGSLTYESFNTLEVTH
                     TIRFSQSDTTLRLNIFPSISGQEVYVDKLEIVPINPTREAEEDLEDAKKAVASLFTRT
                     RDGLQVNVTDYQVDQAANLVSCLSDEQYGHDKKMLLEAVRAAKRLSRERNLLQDPDFN
                     EINSTEENGWKASNGVTISEGGPFFKGRALQLASARENYPTYIYQKVDASTLKPYTRY
                     KLDGFVQSSQDLEIDLIHHHKVHLVKNVPDNLVSDTYSDGSCSGINRCEEQHQVDVQL
                     DAEDHPKDCCEAAQTHEFSSYIHTGDLNASVDQGIWVVLQVRTTDGYATLGNLELVEV
                     GPLSGESLEREQRDNAKWNEEVGRKRAETDRIYQDAKQAINHLFVDYQDQQLSPEVGM
                     ADIIDAQNLIASISDVYSDAVLQIPGINYEMYTELSNRLQQASYLYTSRNVVQNGDFN
                     SGLDSWNATTDTAVQQDGNMHFLVLSHWDAQVSQQFRVQPNCKYVLRVTAKKVGNGDG
                     YVTIQDGAHHRETLTFNACDYDVNGTHVNDNSYITKELVFYPKTEHMWVEVSETEGTF
                     YIDSIEFIETQE"
ORIGIN      
        1 ttcaaagtaa agccaattaa gactgcaact gcaagataag ggaatatacc aagaagtttc
       61 tctccaaatg tcggattaat aataaaataa tttcttttag aagaagtatt ctttgggatt
      121 gtagcagcaa tagcgatgag taaaagaaag actctataca aacatcttaa cattatgaca
      181 caacgctctg ataaatcatc ttgtaaatag aaatataagt agtctgtaat agctaatcca
      241 gttaatacta gaataaaaat atataattta ctctttgcat gaaaaatagc aggaagaaat
      301 accagactga ctccaagtaa gaaaagtaat aaatctataa ttggaaaaat aaaagaaaga
      361 aaaacatctc ctattgaaaa atgaaaatta tcaaatgcag ggttattaaa tatgtaccat
      421 tctaaggtaa atatagaagt aatcacaatg gatatatcac aaagtaaata tgctttttcc
      481 cacttattgc attcttttat aattttataa aagaatgcga caagtaaaag aaataagaaa
      541 aataacaaaa atacatcaga gacatgaaag ttttctatcg gtatctcaat atttagtatt
      601 tgaaaagcgg atatgaaatt tcctaataag aaacagccta ttgcaatggt aatgcaaatc
      661 cagaagacgt ctttgctaat ctttcttgat aataaagaat aaagcaatga agcgaataca
      721 atagtttcaa taattaaaga tgatattctt atattaaaat cagtaaaaaa atggttaaag
      781 tgaaaagcaa ataaaagcaa taagtagaag ctaacatagc agcttagaac agcagctaag
      841 aaaataagtt gtacttttga acgattaaaa aatatgttca ccttcttaaa tttttctaaa
      901 tctcctaaat aaaaatatat gtataagatc gttagttttt tttcttttat ttattactca
      961 ttataatttt atttaactcc cacatgtatc taatagtatt aaaaccgaca attctttcct
     1021 tctttcttca tgttctacta ctagttttgc aataaaagga atgtgcatga acttatttat
     1081 gcacttgcta catatgcttt attccccata cctcccccaa ttatttttaa aggaaaatga
     1141 aaaagcactt acaagcaaac ttcaaataat attgaactta taatttattt aattaattca
     1201 atttgaggtt acttctattt atgttactaa atcaaacaac ggaagaaaaa gatgaagaat
     1261 ttattttctg gatcaaaaaa aatggaaatg aatgctacac gagtttagat attattaata
     1321 tcgaaagagt tcgctatgga cgcgattgtt gtcatgatca tcatcattgt gagcataaag
     1381 aagaacatcg agataattgc gaaaaataat gtaattaaaa atggatactt ccatcattct
     1441 ttataggtta ccgaaactgt gaatggaatt ctttctttat aaggtactcc cttttttcta
     1501 tcaggtattc cgttttttat acaccttagt aaacaaatcc atttttttat gtgaaaaacc
     1561 ccctactggt aaaaagacca gtagggggtt ctattcattt tctattcttt ttaatcttta
     1621 tttatacaga gtgtcccctc atagttgcta tacgttagga tcccctcttc tactcttgtg
     1681 tttcaatgaa ctcaatgctg tctatataga aggtaccttc tgtttcactt acctctaccc
     1741 acatatgttc cgtctttgga tagaacacca attcttttgt aatatacgaa ttatcattta
     1801 catgcgtacc atttacatcg tagtcacatg cattgaatgt cagtgtttct cggtgatgag
     1861 cgccatcttg gatcgtaaca tatccatctc cgttccctac tttcttcgct gtcacacgta
     1921 acacatattt acaattcggc tgtactctaa attgttgaga aacttgtgca tcccaatggg
     1981 aaagaactaa gaaatgcata ttgccatcct gctgaacagc tgtatcagtt gttgcattcc
     2041 aactatctaa accactgtta aagtccccat tttgcacgac atttcgagac gtatacagat
     2101 acgatgcttg ttgtaatcga ttggataact ctgtatacat ctcgtagtta atcccaggga
     2161 tttgcagtac tgcatcgcta tatacatctg aaattgatgc gataagattt tgagcatcaa
     2221 taatatccgc catccctacc tctggactta attgttgatc ttgatagtct acaaatagat
     2281 ggttaattgc ttgtttcgca tcttgatata tgcgatctgt ttctgcacgc tttcttccta
     2341 cctcttcatt ccatttcgca ttatctcttt gttctcgttc taaagattca cccgataatg
     2401 gaccaacctc taccaattca agatttccta acgtcgcata accatctgtt gttcgaacct
     2461 gcaatacaac ccaaatgcct tgatctacac ttgcatttag atcacctgta tgaatatagg
     2521 aagaaaactc atgtgtttga gccgcttcac aacaatcctt tggatgatcc tccgcatcta
     2581 gctgcacatc tacctgatgt tgttcctcac aacggttaat tccactacat gagccatcag
     2641 aataagtatc agatactaaa ttatctggta catttttcac gaggtggact ttatgatgat
     2701 gaatgaggtc aatttctaaa tcttgactac tttgcacaaa tccatctagt ttatatcgtg
     2761 tataaggttt taacgtcgat gcatctacct tttgatagat gtatgttggg taattttcac
     2821 gtgcgcttgc taactgaagt gcacgacctt taaagaatgg accgccctcg ctaatagtaa
     2881 caccgttact tgccttccag ccattttctt ctgtgctatt tatttcatta aaatctggat
     2941 cttgaagtaa gttgcgttcg cggctgaggc gttttgctgc gcgtacggct tccaataaca
     3001 tctttttatc atgcccatat tgttcatctg ataagcacga cactaaattt gccgcctgat
     3061 cgacttggta atctgtcaca tttacctgta atccatccct tgtacgtgta aacaagctcg
     3121 ccaccgcttt ctttgcatct tctaaatctt cttccgcttc tcgtgtcggg ttaattggaa
     3181 cgatttcaag tttatctaca tacacttctt gaccagagat agacgggaat atattcaacc
     3241 taagtgtagt atctgactgt gaaaatctaa tagtatgagt tacctctaag gtattaaacg
     3301 actcgtatgt taaagaacca ttttgagcca ttgtactcgg taaagtaaag ccagccgcac
     3361 tattattaac aaataaatta acaacaaaac ttgttgtcga agcatagcgt aatcttatac
     3421 gatattgttg tgttaatggg gcattaacat tagctctaat cgttccaact gcaccaccgt
     3481 ccgttcttcg aagtatatcc cctcctgtaa atcctggacc tttcacgaca gtagtacccc
     3541 cacctatttc agatgccttt acccatggta gttgtgtaat tctatccgca gtaattgtgt
     3601 tcgtaaaatc tacatcttca cgtgtccaca catatgtggg tacaaaccct agagttgcaa
     3661 gggggccacc ctgagtagta ttgaagcgta agaaagtaac atgagataaa agattaaaat
     3721 tattattctc tagtggtagt tcttcagttg tagtaaggtc ttgccgacac gtattagctg
     3781 cattggtgat ttcactcatc acacctgttg ggaaaatgtt caagctgcta acgccataca
     3841 aattagcgta taagttacca aaatttcttg cccttgaatc tattgcacgg gctccattag
     3901 tcgtattgaa taaacgtgtg ttagaggtaa tctgaccgta actagtttca tatgtcgtcg
     3961 ggttatttgc atgttggctt tgtaaagtat gacctgacca atagtctagg aagctattag
     4021 ttgttggagc tgtatatcgg tttctagaaa tagttaatct gttcaacctt tcaaaaagat
     4081 gtggcgggcg aataaaagca ttttcaagtt cagaaaatgt attatacgga ttattccccc
     4141 aacgtcggca aattccctga ttagctggtg gattatatac gattggatct gtatatattt
     4201 cacgtgtaag ctgtggattt gccccatttg gatattgtcg cacattatag aatgggaata
     4261 gggccactaa atccattgcc attaatgtca tctctctacg gaatcgatgg taatttaacc
     4321 aactttctgt atttgttcct cttacatctt ctaatcctct attatatgtt tccacgcaat
     4381 gattggtata aattcgagta cgttcttgtt gagcattaaa atataagtta atttgccctt
     4441 gttgaagtcc ccatcttgcc ccatagattt ctgcatcttt taataataac aaatgcaaat
     4501 tcgctgcttg tgcatatacc gtcaacaacg ctaccgcatc tctttgacta ccaggacccg
     4561 taccaaagct tggcattcta gttacaaatg cagtatgcag gttttcaaac ctctgtgtaa
     4621 ctaagttagc tcttgctccg ttcggtcttt ccagccactc ctctaatgct gctaaatact
     4681 cctcataata atcgtgtaat ccagttaagt catcgagtgc attccttact acttgcgccg
     4741 atattttttg atcgattagc tcttctattt gcgccataaa agcttcccat actgcattat
     4801 cattagttgg ccacaactga tttaagagaa aggtatagaa agtaactagt tgacccgcaa
     4861 atggaacacc taaaaaccct agtattcttc ccacaatatt aatacctgtt tgtagtacat
     4921 ctctaggatt aatagataag ttaggattga taagagaacc tgtgtagtct ccatcatacg
     4981 tttgtaaata ctctttatag ttcatatttt ggaacgctgc atttgggtca cttgccaaag
     5041 gatacctcac atcatcatct gacggacacc cacaataggg ggcatcaata atttcatatt
     5101 catttggatt atttcgattc atactttttc ctcctatact ataaatctat tacatgttca
     5161 aatcatatct ttcaaaaaac ctgacagact ctttattgta ttgacatcta tatatctcta
     5221 ctctcaatct tagtattctc ctgtgtaaga aagattcctt tctaataaaa aaatctttct
     5281 tgaaaaaatg gatggtattt attccaattt cttttttaca aaccttcggt tcttactcat
     5341 acacaaaaca aaataaacca gatatttgag cggattgcgg attctctttc atcagtttga
     5401 tttgtaagtc acgcacttga atatgatcac catcaatcac ataatacggt aattgatgca
     5461 cactatattt taaaatatga tcaatatggg gtagcaccac acatccatca acttaaggta
     5521 tatttttaaa caaaatgcgg cctttccata tagtttttta ttatcttttg tagattttat
     5581 aaaagc
//
