# Supplementary material for: BtToxin_Digger: a comprehensive and high-throughput pipeline for mining toxin protein genes from Bacillus thuringiensis
Source: bioRxiv preprint, doi:10.1101/2020.05.26.114520, version 2 (2020-07-09)
Supplement: Example Results [file 114520_file04.gz › Toxins_Genome/Genome2.gbk]

LOCUS       35_00007               65901 bp    dna     linear   UNK 
ACCESSION   35_00007
FEATURES             Location/Qualifiers
     Segment         complement(44567..45691)
                     /ETX_MTX2="NO"
                     /Endotoxin_C="NO"
                     /Endotoxin_M="NO"
                     /Endotoxin_N="NO"
                     /Endotoxin_mid="NO"
                     /Rank="Rank1"
                     /Segment_name="35_00007"
                     /Toxin_10="YES"
                     /blast_detail="Query_desc:-1 44567-45691 len=375
                     Query_Length:375	Query_Start-End:24-354	Hit_id:Cry78Aa1
                     Hit_desc:KY780623	Hit_length:359	Hit_Start-End:36-357
                     Aln_length:332	Percent_identity:36.144578313253
                     E-value:3e-58"
                     /blast_prediction="YES"
                     /hmm_detail=""
                     /hmm_prediction="NO"
                     /locus_tag="35_00007"
                     /protein_desc="-1 44567-45691 len=375"
                     /protein_id="35_00007"
                     /protein_len="375"
                     /svm_prediction="NO"
                     /translation="RGVGKSMTFKVGMKYMFKNKNSRKYLDISGNETGNNANVQQYEY
                     LKDAPSERFFLHPLDNNYYAMINLNSGKVIDISGNETGNNANIQQFEWLGDAPSEYWY
                     FHREADGYYVIESKHSGKVLDISGNETGNNANVQQFEFLADAPSERFAVEEAGSVSLP
                     SINTQPLSPVPQYETINDQLPEETERVVTAFTIVPAISVKDPHYGEDTAKQIKENPYY
                     MVVKKQWWKKQESYVLAPGETYKYTSKTGIKVTDQEAATKTVSWSIGADMGFSFKGFS
                     VGMSSQYSTQLQASISHTTEQLKEETWDHEIKNPSSNRMAYSRYILTTEYSVQRKNGT
                     LVNSPWTMTDKTRTHAVTYPNAEEKALNENAKQLSKVESVN"
ORIGIN      
        1 tgcagcattc cctccaccta aaataactac atttccggca ggaattccct caatacctga
       61 taataaaatc ccttctcctt gatgttgttt ttctaaataa tatgctccca tgaatacagc
      121 acgacgccca gcaattgcac tcattggctt taataatgtc aaaacaccat ctttgctaat
      181 tgtttctcct gcaattgcag tagtaccagc atttctcagt gcttcgacac actctttcga
      241 cgcagccaga tgtaaaaaac cccagattat aagatctttt ttaaagtaac gatattcttc
      301 aggtaatggt tcttttactt taactaccat atcgacttcc caagcttctc cttgtgctac
      361 taaatttgca cctgcgcctg tatattcatc atttgtatat cctgatccaa tacctgcatc
      421 tttttctact aagatttgat gcccttcttc aactaacttc cgaacatttt caggggtcat
      481 tcctacacgt gcttctccct tttttatctc tttaaccact ccaattctca cttctaacac
      541 atccttttat aagcaatata atacctagga ttaaaaaaat aatacatgaa tttaccaaac
      601 ttattatgtc cattcatgtt atttttatcg cctaactagc ttttaaggta gaaaacatcc
      661 aatatcaatt attgttataa ggatatgtaa acatttttcg aaatcccagg taatattcct
      721 cctaccaaaa gtatgtggaa ttgattcggt aactaaagag acgatgcgct gaaagtaact
      781 atgttcccgg aaggttaata aacactactt aagaacgcct aatcaaacga ttgtatcaaa
      841 taaaagatac tgattaatat caattatcat atgttattga tgagagacga atcgttaaga
      901 aatagattcc gaaaaatgct tctattacta caaaagcttt ttaaccattt agtgttatag
      961 aaataccact aaggagtgta tatactgaaa ttgttgcgat aacagcattg ctacttgtat
     1021 taataacaga aactgtatta gaattcacat tggcaaaata atatatgaac tcattcagtc
     1081 aatgatgacc taataaacgt agatgtaaat taagaaacct ctttagaaag aaaaacctaa
     1141 ttagggactg ttactgtgct tttacagcaa ggctattcaa gaaattacta attgaagaag
     1201 cttgaaaaat acgtaggcta aaagagctga tattataata cttttcagta attataagta
     1261 ttgatggaaa gaatttagat tcttttggct gccaagattc gttataccat tcctgactgt
     1321 ggaagtataa ttcataccta tttattttat cttgcataac ttttttgctg taaactgact
     1381 tctggacttc aatgaaaaat ggagatctac gccaaattgt aaatgcatca ggttccatga
     1441 attctttacc atactttggc tccactttaa acagtttagg tttttcataa tagataagct
     1501 gtttatacac atctaatatg cctagaaagt ggggaatctt ttggctagtt ttgcgaagtg
     1561 tgctggattg agggaagtaa atgtatggct gttgcgagat attggcattc acatgaccat
     1621 ctcttcttaa tcgcttcatc accgtattac agcatgtaac cgcgttcttt aatccttgaa
     1681 aatgcaaatc aataatgtca tcacgagaca tacatctaaa acgcttcaaa ttgtttagta
     1741 tggctttgtc tctattcctc ataatctaac accccgaata attgattttc ttcttgtggt
     1801 aggttttgca actttatatt ctctttcgga acgcgataag gttcaactat cttcttggct
     1861 ttacttaatt ctaaataagg agattgtact ttctttaatc catttaactt taatatcatt
     1921 tggccagatt gctccaagcg ttctgaacca ggagtaccca taatattact attaattgta
     1981 ctatcacatt taaagcccat tctaaccgtc atattgagct ttagcttacc atccaacact
     2041 tttgcatcag gtcgttgcat acttagcatt aaaaaaactc caagtgccct tccgactgcc
     2101 gatatttttt caactataga catacattcc ttttcatctt gcaacataac cacttcgtcg
     2161 atagcaagta agatatacgg tttctggtta tcggtattca ctttgttata ttcatcgata
     2221 tgatccactt catactcttc cattagtttt ctgcgttcgc gtatttcctt ccacactttc
     2281 tgcagcataa tcttcatttc tatttcttcc atgcaaacct cttttacgtg tttcaccctt
     2341 cgcaagaaat gaaattcgga attcttcaaa tcgcccaggt acaaatgtaa tttatcagga
     2401 gacatatatt gaataagtgt agacagtaca acgcgtacca tactactttt cccgctcccc
     2461 gtctctcctg caattagaag atgcggcgtg tttgaagcaa tcatgtcata cgtaatcata
     2521 tttccaaatt ggtcacgccc cacaattaca ggaagatgat gttgtataag taatggctgc
     2581 cacttcttat aactgtaatt gtatgcttgt agcccagcat ccgaatgaaa cacattaagt
     2641 acaaatcttt taatatcacc ttcaattgct acattacgcc ctaatatttg ttgaaagcaa
     2701 aaccacttct tttcaatggt tttcggatct aatccgtttg gaatggtaaa tatgtatcga
     2761 accttttctt ttgaggaaga aatatcatgt atcttcgggt aaatgggtac tttcccacct
     2821 cgtgtttgat gatctacata taaacctgcc tttacaaaca cctctataag tcgattcttc
     2881 aaagtttgtt tatgaagcca atcctttaaa atccccatgt aatttcctcc ttaaaacatc
     2941 accacaattt gaatgaatac ataaccaatg aaacaaactc cacctatcct tattccatga
     3001 tatattccat cgcttacaag tttcgctgct gcaacataat cgttttttac aagatgcttt
     3061 tctaacaatg cccctccaat tgtcgttact cctaaagctc ctaaagagat aaatgtagtt
     3121 aacatataaa tttccccttt ataaacagaa ttttgaatgt cgatgataca tgggcttaca
     3181 aacttagaag tttggtagag gtatcttgat agctactttg gtagcaacct tgatacatct
     3241 tattgtgaat agcttgtaca atatgcaaat ttttctgtgc aattgcgtat agttttttgc
     3301 atttcggaca aggatgatta aaaaagatta tggaggagat taacgtgtgg ggtagaggta
     3361 ttgggagaca tagaacaaag ctagctaaat ttttagctag ctacaattac tcaattcagg
     3421 atttttctaa agctagtaag gtaaacagaa atacattagg tcaactgtgt aatgacaagg
     3481 attatgtgcc atcaccaaat acaatgcaga aaataatgaa gatagttaga aaacatgatt
     3541 ctcgaaaaca aataactgac ttttggcata tataaagaga ataatctctt tatatattat
     3601 tctttatgca agcttgatat tgatttttat agggaaactg tagcgattcc ttataggtat
     3661 ttccttactg ccctctcttt ctccaataaa tcttaattta tttttggtag tggcagattg
     3721 ttttctttta ttaaatcata aataaatttt tctagtacac tttcagctgc ttctcgcatt
     3781 tgatttgatg ttgaatcatt aaacaccttt tctatctctc taagtagctg ttttaaagaa
     3841 tgattgtcct tgctattttt aaggaattcc tcacctaatc cttgaacaaa agtactaata
     3901 acaattacct tttccaattt agttagttcc atctctatgc ctcctaatca gcttatcatt
     3961 ctcatcaaac atgacatctc ctctaattaa taaagagtta ccaaaagtct tggtgttatg
     4021 acaagatatg catagatatt ttcgagtctc atgatttaag ggttatatat atcctgtgac
     4081 ctaatcttaa tgatatgctc aggaactttc ctaaatcgta tatttttcat aatagacaag
     4141 taaaagtcta taaaagtatt cttttaaatt caaatcacat gtttgttaga gtctataaat
     4201 ccacaataga ggtacaaaat gaatttatag cttcgtattt tttggacaaa tttaccggct
     4261 gaattaacag aaactttgtg ttactctgaa cttgttgaat atcccaatac attcaacaat
     4321 gctcaaaatt gcatatttac tatgcaacca tccacccaga taccttagtt aatacttctc
     4381 cctaattgtc gttattgcta aggtatcttt ttagatgccc tgtgtacagt ttttttctct
     4441 cagtgataaa gctatttccc acttaatata atcaattttt tcaatacatt ttcttaacaa
     4501 aattcagatt tggtattttt actaccattt actttatata cagtttttaa gttttcccct
     4561 tacaattttg aaatcttctg ctaaaatcta aacatatttt tgcgaccact aaacaaatat
     4621 ataaaattta agtaaaagac ttttatatta gtttaaatgg ttgccataaa gacaaggcaa
     4681 atatccaagt aggatctcca tttccttgat agctttgaac cgcttcataa aatttccctt
     4741 gatactctac tttatctcct tttgtatatg cctttttggg atcccatttt tcatacgtta
     4801 cattttgact ctttgttgtt actgtaagga tgttgctttg aaccgagata tttccagcct
     4861 tatctacagc ctttacagta tatttatatt ctttattagc tgtaaggttt tgatcagtaa
     4921 actttgtttc ttgtacagtt tgaattaatt gtccatcacg taacacttga tattctttta
     4981 cacccacatt gtctgtagaa ggattccatt ttagctctac actgtctgat gcaacattgc
     5041 ttgcatataa tccttgtggc tgtgttggag cttctgtgtc cggtttcgga ttaacaattt
     5101 gatttacttt cttcaggcca tcctttgtaa cttcatatat tactttttta tcaaagcttt
     5161 cgcgtttatt attatccaga tttgttaatg tcgctctctc tccaccttct agatgtgtaa
     5221 gttcaataaa attgcctact tttactggga ctgtttttga ttcagcattt tgttgggtat
     5281 tcccataaac ctctttgtta tataccactt tacctgatgt atcctgtact ttaatacttg
     5341 catacgtact atcaaaataa ttgtgtggtg tacctgctat taaactaact tgcaattctt
     5401 ctgttgattt atttaaatta agttttgcaa attcaaaatc tcctataccc ttcatggacc
     5461 atgcaaaccg atccccttct aaaatgtttg gagattcatt tttgattttt accttttttt
     5521 ccacagtttg atcaaatata tctgttaata taatttttgc ataagtattt gttggtaatg
     5581 atatagattg actgattcca ttttgataag atttaatatc attaattaca ttaatcggtt
     5641 ggcccgtcat attttcaata ttataaattt caattttccc cttaaattga ggtgtactac
     5701 tatcttttaa ttgccaagtt atatttaatt tttcattttc ataatacata gactttacat
     5761 cataatctag ttttcctatt tcaggttggc taggttgatt taacgtaaat gtttttcctg
     5821 ttccaatagt tgatcgagag tctcccccag ccttaaacca aagatattct gaagtagctc
     5881 ccccatccca attattattc aatggctctt gcccctctat tgattgagta ttccaagatg
     5941 tccatttttt atctgagata tttcttccat atccatcttt tacacgtgcc tctcttacat
     6001 cttgtccatt accaagccag tcttcttgaa acagcgtttg tccatagtta aatgtaacgt
     6061 taggaactgg aaagtccata atcccaataa gcttccattg gttttttgaa acatctttta
     6121 accactgtcc aaattttgtg tgtccattct cttgccaaga acgcattgtc atgcgatacc
     6181 aattataatt ctttcaatca tatgtcgtct gaattttaag acctgttcct tctccaccaa
     6241 aattacttgc aactgatgta ggggatacat attctgcttt tattgcttcc ttagaagaaa
     6301 taggatccca aactgcaaag tgcaaagtac gctttccatt ttcatcaaaa ccgctttgtt
     6361 gttggaatcc agcataccca ccagcttctc ccccctggtt ccagttatgt acagcccaat
     6421 atgtataagg tgctgtttga acaggagacc agtctatact aataatatct gaagaaacac
     6481 tatttttagg tgtaacataa actcctggag cagacgccgc ctctatgata gaaattgatg
     6541 atccaaacat cgaaaacacc gtactagctc tgtaattgct aggatttttt tgacgccatt
     6601 tcttgttctt tgattgaaca taattttccc tctcctcttt cgttattaat aactatttaa
     6661 aataatatct ctctatatac aattgaacaa attccccatg aatgtagtac cattttaata
     6721 aaatggatat atttaatgtt attttcactg ttattcaata agcatttata gtatttcgtt
     6781 ataaatttaa gttacatatc gctgaattta tcctattaac aatagaaaaa ttcataaaaa
     6841 taaaaatatt acagaacttt ttaagcactt attaattaaa aacccccatt tttctacaaa
     6901 tgagggcgta atacgttgaa aatcttatag tttactttct acatcttact tgtctaaaaa
     6961 atattgaatt catttttaag tatttgatga tattgtttct ctgttatttc ttttttaatt
     7021 ttctttccat gccgggtttc tgtaaaactt tgcttagtaa gtgcaatatg cccgtgttca
     7081 attaatttgc aaataatatt cgccttattt actggtgatt ctggatgctc tataaccatg
     7141 ttttgtatag cattcacttt cttttcatta attgcattta aataaaaagc ataaccgata
     7201 gaccaggtat cactaagatc cgaatcaaaa aaatgtgaag tttctccatt ttttcctttt
     7261 ttcatttcta atacatgggt tcctttctcc gtattttgtt tacgaacacg atattcaccc
     7321 gttacagaag tcacgctgtc accgtgaaaa ggaacaggat gtaaagggag ataggatgca
     7381 aaaccggcgt ctataatata gttttcatat ttgtgttgta aaacgataag tgcatggcca
     7441 tcatcagggt tccactttct tgtttttgga tcatatagag ttccagctat tcgatacaca
     7501 ttaaatccac aatcacacaa aaaataatat aataaagaat taatttcata gcataatccg
     7561 ccacgattct ttaaaagcag cttttcttca atattttctc tagaaaattc tttcgtattt
     7621 ccttccatga tgtctaagtt ttcataaggt aataagtgcc ccatctgcaa aagaattcta
     7681 tgtaaatctt caaatttcac attttctctt gggggaattt ttaattttaa gaaaaacttt
     7741 ttttgtaatt cagttaacat tatatatctc ctccaattgc agaagccata tatatttacc
     7801 tatatattaa gactattaat tatatatggt gtacagcttg attaatacat ttcataagag
     7861 tgtgtagcac taaccatatt agcgacaatt aaggagcaag tgctcaaaaa tcccttaata
     7921 tttattcaaa tgtatctttt tgatattttg gtatctttac taatccccca aagctgagtt
     7981 aataagaatt ttaaatgtaa tgtctaaaag tgtactttgt gataaatcga aaaatagaga
     8041 atcttagatg cagttattat tcagataaat aactatataa cctttaatcc ttctacttat
     8101 acatataata ctctttatat cgttcaaact tagatttttt tgtttttgct ggtattatgg
     8161 gtgaccttaa tgttttagag ggtgccgctt gctttggcat ttctaatact ccacgtttct
     8221 tcagctctct atacaaacta ctcactttgc accctactat tttcgcaata tctggatatt
     8281 cggttccatg attaaataat tgaactgctt gtttacatct ttcatcccat ttttcttctg
     8341 tcgttcgatt tttagctgat tttttgtcta gcttgataca ctctctttct atattacact
     8401 gctcggcatt atactgttct tcatccgctt gacgattaca aaactcctcc ccctctaggc
     8461 gtatcatttg tgcttttttc gcaactgctt tcatgtctca ttcacctcat tttgtttgat
     8521 aaattcttgc atcctacttc gctatctgca attcttgcta gtttctcaga taatacttat
     8581 aagaaggcca ttaatacttc tatccttatc acttctatta caacttttaa ttaattattt
     8641 acaacccaca ttgattttgc tgtttacgca aactacttat gtgacattca aattgatgta
     8701 catttcttat aaatatccat tccttcttaa caccagcgct tgctagcaag tgtaattcca
     8761 cttcaatttt atttttcttt tagcggcctt ttcatcaaaa atcaattccg ttcttatttg
     8821 acatactgct tttccaattt ttcaatcatc aatacaatat ttatgtacac tactagtatg
     8881 atgatcttgc aaatctaaaa tacaaattct cgtttctcta ctattcataa ttccaatctc
     8941 tgcggtataa tagttgccaa tattacacca ctaatgacag cgttttctaa ttctaataga
     9001 tttgattcat cctatttgaa caagtctatc catttttgaa cccaactcca aacaatccta
     9061 caattccatt cataacaaca ggtattttag tctgaatttt aaaattattt atctatacaa
     9121 atgttgatga tgtggtaaaa ttataaatga aaaaaagtat agatttaaaa gaagccaatg
     9181 aatataaaaa ttggcttttt ttcttgatgg aaaatgaaac aaaaacttct ttaaatcttt
     9241 attagtgata agttttaaag aaaattcacc ctggttatag ttttacataa ttgtaaacta
     9301 tagtaaattg atattattaa cattgaatat tcttaatatt aattccactt atacacatca
     9361 acaaacaaaa cattactatt aatttctact aattttttgt aaacatacta aattatcacc
     9421 ttttaatgga tttgtttatc cttaaattta tatattatat ttatgtagtt ttaatacctc
     9481 tttgtattta atattttttt tacaaataca ggtaatctat caaatatagt gaatctgaat
     9541 tagggatatg aagtctatac atcttcttta atttctataa ttactaattc agaaaatata
     9601 taagtaacca actatttatc aatgtgtata acaattgccc tcgactcttc aagtaaccca
     9661 tcaaaattaa tttgtctttc aataattccc tttagtcgtt cacctacttt ttcaaaaagc
     9721 atctttatct tgaataaatc ctttttacgt tcaaataaat attttgttca aacttgtgcg
     9781 tgcactaaaa aaatacaagt gattttatca gagtcacctt gaatttcttg cacacctagt
     9841 ggaaagaatc cgttttttac taacgggttc ttttcattat tcgtcatact acaactagat
     9901 tgttacattt ttttacagat cacctttact tgaataaata ttccgttctt atagatccgt
     9961 aaatcctctt ttctttaatg ttttttcgtt atttgagtct attcatgtaa atgcattatt
    10021 tatttctccc gtattcaatc gcctttgaac ctgtcggtat aaggtttctc tagaagtata
    10081 gtctaggata cataagattt ttgtgtacga aagaaagtat cgtaatttca accaaaaacc
    10141 atttatttac ctatgttaag tttctaaatt tgtattgata attcttggct ttagaagtat
    10201 tctatacata ttcaaacatt tgaagatgta tagaatactt ctgaaatgtt aaatgtaaat
    10261 aaatactaga ggtgttttaa tgggaaccga aatgcaacaa tttaaagcag atttttttaa
    10321 agctttatcg catcctttac gaataggtat tttggaactt ctatcagaag gtgaaaaaag
    10381 tgtaaatgaa attcaaagca ttcttaaaaa agaaggttct gcagtttctc aacaattaag
    10441 tgtattacgc gcgaaaaata ttgttgttgg cactaaagat ggaaaacgag tattatactc
    10501 ccttcgagat cctatgatta tgaatttatt agtggttgcg cggaaaattt ttaacaatca
    10561 tttaattgat acaatttcta tgttagaaga gctagatgaa gcagaaagcg aaatggtaaa
    10621 ggaggaataa attgagcaat gaggctaaaa gagaagatat catccaacat ggaattgaga
    10681 tatttcactc tataggagct catcacgttt gtaatgtttg cattaaaagt gggtattctt
    10741 gttgcgtttc atgtcaacat ttacaagatg gtattggatg tcaaaaaagg aacacagctt
    10801 gtacagcatg gttatgcggc attcagaact ttttgtttga tcaaatagga ttattagaag
    10861 aatggaatca tttttggact gaaattccag gacagatgtt tcgtagagat attactccag
    10921 ataaagtaaa agtcactacg tttattgata cgaagaagct agatagtcga gctggagaac
    10981 ttctagcgga aagattacaa ttccatgtac aacaaggtgg agatatagga aaattagaac
    11041 gtcatttaag caaaacttat agtaagtatt aggatgtcgt tttctttgat aaaaattaaa
    11101 tcctcctgta taaaacgaat gcgacacata gttgtaatcc gggtttatta aaaagagaaa
    11161 agaagggttt gtaatgagag gtttatttac gggaaggttt gaaggatatt cattagggca
    11221 ttttcaaaaa gatcttcttt caggactgat tgttggagtt gttgcgattc ctcttgctat
    11281 gtcttttgcc atagcttctg gtgtaaaacc agagtatgga atttatacaa cgtgtattgc
    11341 cgggatactt atttctctat ttggtggttc aaggtatcaa attggagggc ctacaggggc
    11401 ttttgttccc attcttttag ggattgtcat tacttatggg tatgaaaatt tactactcgc
    11461 tggtttgatg gctggaatta tcttatgcct tatgggaatt tttaaattag gttcgttaat
    11521 taagttcata ccacgtcctg taacaattgg ttttacttca ggtattgctg ctattatatt
    11581 cactggacaa attgctagtt ttttaggttt aacaggcata aaaaaacatg aggactttat
    11641 agcaaacttg aaagaaatat ttactcatat cggtaccact aatttttata atgtagtaac
    11701 tgctttgatt tgctttttcg ttatactcgt aacaccaaaa attttgccaa aagtaccggg
    11761 ttcattagta ggtgttttga tttcaactat aattgcaact atatttttct caggtcatgt
    11821 acctactatt ggtacagcat atggtacgat tccaaataca ctacctcagt ttgatatacc
    11881 agagatcaca atagagcgta tccaacattt aattggccct gcgtttgtta ttgctatgtt
    11941 gggcggtatt gagtcccttt tatctgctgt cgtcgcggat gggatgacaa atagtaaaca
    12001 taacagtaat aaagaactta ttggtcaagg aattgctaat attgttaccc cattatttgg
    12061 aggaattccg gcgactggag caattgctcg aacagcaacg aatattaaaa gtggcgctgt
    12121 ttcacccatg tccggtgtga ttcacggagt atttgtgtta tttacgcttc tactgctagc
    12181 tccatacgcc tcgcacatcc cacttgctag tatggctcct attttaatgg ttgtagcgtg
    12241 gaatatgagt gagcaacagc attttgttca tatacttaaa atgaagaccg gagattctct
    12301 tgtattacta gtaacatttt cccttactgt atttacaagt ttgacaacgg ctgtggaaat
    12361 cggtcttatt ttagctatta ttttgtttac aaaacgtatg agtaatatgc ttgtgatgtc
    12421 aaaagtgctt cctgatcata caacaaagaa tgaaaaatta ttaccgcatg tggtaaataa
    12481 tgctcatgat tgccctcaaa ttagtattta cacaatagaa ggtccattat tttttggagc
    12541 tgcgcaaaca ttcgaacaaa acattttagc gacaattcat tatagaccta aaattctaat
    12601 cttacgtatg ggcaaggttc cttttattga cacaacaggc gaagcctact ttaggaatat
    12661 tgtccaacat tttaaaaacc aaggtggcgt acttctcatt tcaggggctc aatcagagtt
    12721 gaaaacaaat ctaattaaaa atggattata tgctgagatt ggaaaagaga acttttttaa
    12781 tcatacagga gaagcaatta actgtgcttt aagacatttg aataaagcga aatgtgtagg
    12841 atgtaaacat tttgcttttc atgaatgtac ccagctctcc caacaatgcc aggatattaa
    12901 tacaataaaa aataaatcaa aagcattaga attctaaaaa atatatttcc tatacaaagt
    12961 ttacttgttt tgatttactc ttttaaatat tttgctaaaa agcagaaaag gagaatgttt
    13021 aatttggcga atgcgaagaa gatttttata aagtttcaac aagaaggatt ttcatacatt
    13081 caaaaaatga tcattacaca gcaagaagag aatatattcc ttacatttca atgcaaaaaa
    13141 aactgtacaa atagtgccct ttcaatagat gataaaaaga attacgaaaa aagtatatcg
    13201 tttttttctc atgcttctgg tggtgtaatt atatggggaa tcgcttcaaa taaaaataat
    13261 aatggtgttc acatagctaa aaaaatccaa cctatctcta atggaaaaga attttttagt
    13321 aatctaaatg atttagtatt taaaaattct aacactacaa accaggatgt taagaatata
    13381 tatattcctt ttcctaaaga aataaaccgt ggattcgtaa tcacctatgt ccccaggaaa
    13441 gactatctgt taaaacttaa tgactactat acaaagacca gggataactt tgcaatgatg
    13501 atgggacaga ttctattaaa tgatatgtta gaaaatagaa aattattaag ggaatcacta
    13561 taaatcatgc atataaagga accctcttgc ttttacaaga gggtctcact ttacattatt
    13621 ttatatcggt ataaagataa ataaaaaact gtcatttgaa taaagaaaac actaaataca
    13681 atatataagg gatatcctgg aatatacata ttaaaaatag gagaaagcac taaaaatcca
    13741 attgcgatga ttaacacata ccatactgaa acaaatgctg tacgacaagc tctttcagta
    13801 attaactttt cacgttcgtc ttctagggga aacaatagtg gatacatcag atatgaaagg
    13861 gcgttatatt tcttcttctg tattttataa aaaattgtta ttacaatacc tataactaat
    13921 aaaaataaga ctggtgtaat atttaatgat acttcaaaag ttactttctt agcgtcaata
    13981 atattggcaa gttctataat gccgtaataa gtacattaat catataagaa atcatcaatc
    14041 tattcatcct cttcttcctc cttatttaat acaaacactt cttccatctt caaatcaaac
    14101 acatcacaaa ttgacaatgc taataataat gaagggacgt aatccccttt ttcaattgct
    14161 gcgatcgttt gcctcgtcac tccaactttt tcagctaata cactttgtgt gaaattaaaa
    14221 cgagctctaa tttcctttac tttgttaaaa atagtcaagt tcaccacctc ttcccttcaa
    14281 tgtataccat aattaacaaa atgtaaaatt aacttaacat ttattccgct aaaaatccaa
    14341 ttttataaaa agcggtacca gcacatattc attaatttaa aaattgtata gtgctcctga
    14401 aacaaaacgc agattgcatg ctctaaggct gaattatttg atatagcagt aaacttcaaa
    14461 tactccccac cttccaatag aatcaattaa taacgtggaa aaatcaagtg aactcttgct
    14521 gttcaagtcg ttaaggtacc caaagctcac aagaaaaaga aggaaccata tttaagtctt
    14581 aaaaaagaga taaacattag aaaaactgtc attaaaaatt caagtaaact ctctaaaaag
    14641 ttttacaatt aaagcagaga gactttgaaa caggaggcgc caatttatga atcgaattga
    14701 acgtgaagag aaaacaatta gcattatgat tgatatgtat tgtaaaaacg aacataaaca
    14761 aaatactcta tgtgaagaat gtcaaaaatt aaaagattat gcttattttc gtttatcaaa
    14821 atgtccattt caagaaaaga aaccagcatg tcaaaattgc gaaattcatt gttataaacc
    14881 agaaatgaaa ggtttagtta aggaagttat gaaaaagagc ggaccaaaaa tgattttaaa
    14941 acatccatat ttcacgctca tgcatgcttt tgacacaatg aagaagtttc ctgacttacc
    15001 aaaaagaaaa aagtgtaaaa agaaaaagtg gtttgtctaa taaactagtt tttttattcc
    15061 ttttcgacta aagaattata tgtgagtttt aaatcctaat cgcttaacaa tattttcagc
    15121 tgtgcattgc ttctgagtca tttttaaaat aaaagtattt cgaaaaagtt atgcagaaat
    15181 ccctttcctc aaatttgtct gctttatctc caaactaatc atttttttga atagagattt
    15241 ccgtttgaaa tcttgataca tcttcatcat aactccaaag ataggtttcg aacctaaagt
    15301 ggcaaaaaac aaagagtgaa ctatcgctgt gatatcttgg gtcactagtt caggaataga
    15361 taatatatag ttctaaaaat gcaaatgttt cattcgtaaa gcaacaagct catttagaga
    15421 taatccgtag tctatatgat agatgttttt taggagggtt atcctatagt agtagattag
    15481 cttttatttg ctactttctc ctcgacaact ttatcgataa gatcatcaat aacttccgtg
    15541 catcttataa taaaatcagc atcctcacga gtagtatcac tattgctaat acgttcaatc
    15601 acttctgttc catattccct gtcttcatct gtttttgcta aatatctatt gtaagccctt
    15661 ataactagta ttgcttcttt ttgacccata tcaatttggc gtagctcatc atcaaagtct
    15721 tccaatgaaa tccctcctat ttataaataa cgaagtctat ttaattatat tacaatatag
    15781 aaatttattg ttgtattatt tttgtgaact tgtgtaaaag tgtaaatgtc cacgtttaca
    15841 cttttacaca ttaagaacga aattacatgg aaaaatatga agttggatat gaaaagcgat
    15901 attcatttga ctctagtgat gaaggattta taaaaggtga atataacaga ggcttttaga
    15961 ttaaacaata tttattatat atcgagtcga tactataatt cgatgttgct gaaaacggga
    16021 tatagtattt aaatcaaagg agtggggaaa tgagtataca atataaataa gggaactaaa
    16081 atatctaatg gatctcacaa atagtatagg taatgtatat aaaaagatca cttgtcttgg
    16141 aaacaagtga tctttttatt agataaattg ctacttgcca acagcaggta gttgttatcc
    16201 tattcatatg ttcaatagat attatatcac attttttagt tatatagccg gaattatttc
    16261 taatgaaatg aaaccaataa tatttcaaaa ggtaccatta attatttagc actttaaaaa
    16321 tacaatttta aacctttcga attactaaat tagctagatt tttataaact tcaaaaattt
    16381 taccttttga agtatattta taatcctaaa taaatgaata atccttatca taaagggcag
    16441 ttaatcttaa tttgtttttg caaaagtttt gataacgtat ttaagcgcta tataacaaga
    16501 aaattatgaa ttctaatttt ctatttatgg tacgtttaat ttataaaaat agataataac
    16561 ataattttct caataagtaa tattcttatt tcaatacaaa attcttacaa ttgatgttat
    16621 acctgtatta aggggagcgt tttagttaat tagggagaaa aattgtaaaa atgatatggg
    16681 aggaacaaaa aatgtcattg aaaaagaaat taggtgttgg agtggtttca gccgctcttg
    16741 gtttatcttt aattggtggg ggaacatatg catattttag cgatcaagtt gtaacaaata
    16801 atacatttgc tgcaggtaca ttggatttag ctatgcaacc aactacttca cttaacttag
    16861 aaaatttaaa acctggggac aaaatattaa agaaattcaa tttaaaaaat agtggtacat
    16921 tagatattaa agatttaatg atgaaaatag actatactgt aaacgactta aaacaaaata
    16981 atactacaga agatttcggt aaacacatta aagtacaatt tctttgggat tgggatcctg
    17041 caaaaagccc tgcatacgag acaacccttg cagaactaaa atcacaaagt tcagagattg
    17101 tctccaaaaa agtatttcat tctaagtgga ctgaaacagg gggattaaaa cctgggaaaa
    17161 tggattggtt ttggataaag tttatatttg aggaaaacgg aacagatcaa aacgtgttcc
    17221 aaggggatag tattgcgcta aaaatggagt tccaagccaa tcaaacagag ggaaaagaaa
    17281 gataatatta caaaaatatt gttgtgaaaa tgtaaaaatg agcttgtaat tttttataat
    17341 ttgtaaaatt gaccatcaaa tatccatata aaaaaccagt gatatcagta catgtgtata
    17401 atatcgctgg tttttttgag tttaacattt tgtatgtttt gtaaaattca tttttctttg
    17461 taatctttaa atatgttcga aaggtatatc tttctagatg tattgttaca agtgaattat
    17521 ttttgtactt aaatcactta atctctaaaa tcactgctag atcgattgca taattcgtgc
    17581 gagttctttt tctaaagcag cgggctcgtt tgcataattg taaatcccta aaaacttctc
    17641 tatagcctct ggatgggaac tgattagctt gttgacagca tcctgttgtt cagatatgcg
    17701 ttcattcttc gaaatttggc atcccatgtg aaaccgaacc ataaactcat cttctattgc
    17761 cttttgatat tcttcagaca tttgatttga ttgatcggat tgtcccttat attttgatag
    17821 aatattggat aatatacgtg ctccacatat agcatcatgg ataccctgcg ccatgccagg
    17881 atctttaaaa caaactgcat ctccaaccaa cgcccatcct tttcccattc ctttatacca
    17941 gtaattatca tatccgagaa tgcctttgac cggttctact agttctgcat ttttcaagcg
    18001 cgccccaatt gttgtattcg gaaagttatc tgtaaagaaa ttgcgtagac agctttccgg
    18061 atttaatttc aaccgttcta tcaattcctt attttctaat gggaaaatgc cgacaattac
    18121 atataaatca tcattcgtcg gaaagagaat ggctgtgtta tcttttatct tgtatacttc
    18181 aaatttaggg acattatcgt ggcgaaatcc agagaaatac ccgaaataga tgccgactgt
    18241 tgccggaata cttattttga gttcactttt taccagtttg cgaataatag aggatcggcc
    18301 gtctgccccg actaccaggc gagctaaaaa ttcttgtttc tcgttgtcgc catctaaacc
    18361 tttcacgcct atcactgttt cgtcatcacg gatgacatcc gtcacacgaa atccttctaa
    18421 aacagttaca ttcatttggg atttggcttg ttcaagtaga atatgatcga gataagttct
    18481 tctaatacaa taacaacttt cctctccgta aacctcaggg atgagacctt ctatcacggt
    18541 atcctcaaat tgaaatttaa tatcccgtac cggcggtgct tttgtttcca ataacttgtc
    18601 caggacacca gtttctcgaa gaagagcgac agtattattg aaaaaggtat gggttgataa
    18661 tgtgtccctt ggaaaattcg ctcggtccac taacaacaca tggaaacctg ccttagcaag
    18721 ataaattgcc agggtagagc cggcacatct agcaccggta atgatgacat catacgtctt
    18781 attcatcgta tcactccatt ttcaagtata attattaact tgcttatcca ttagcagatt
    18841 tctaaagtta atgcccctac gagttaaagt aatggggaaa attgataaga atgcactaca
    18901 tacataaagt atggaagcta aaacgaaata agtacagaaa attctcacct gctatacaat
    18961 taaaaagaat ttgtggtaaa aatcggaatg ataatttaag tattaaataa aggtccgttt
    19021 acttgtctcg tgaagagtta ataggggtat cgccacatcg ccatcaagct aaagaaagta
    19081 aataccccaa aacgagaaaa tttgcttttc caagtcaaaa tgcataactt tttgctttgg
    19141 ggactttata agattcttaa tatgagaaac accatttcaa ttcaagtata ctacagtata
    19201 aattcaacat cgatttcaat ccttatcttc taccatgctg ttctataatt attctttctt
    19261 gcaatagcta ctgcatttaa acgtggcact tgaccaaata aagtaattag ttttgaaaca
    19321 aaaaacgcaa aattataatg gaaataatac ctcccagtac ggttcccagt aaactacgtg
    19381 tttttatcgc aataaagaaa gtcggtatgg ctgcaaaaaa ttcaatgtta tttgtaaggg
    19441 gtgcaatctt tccatcatgt ataaatatct cttgaccaat caaagcagct ataacagaaa
    19501 tagggacata atttaaccat cgcattcccc attctggtaa ttcgaaacga cttaatacca
    19561 taagaggaac gacccttgga atgaacgtta caatagctga tcctagaata atcaaaaaaa
    19621 cttcccatct tacttccatt tttccaccac cattcctact gttgaagcaa taattgtagc
    19681 aacaataaca cccatactgc tggacaacat gaaagagctt cccacagcaa tgaaaactga
    19741 tataattgcg acaactatat caagtttgat tttactacgc cctaacattg ttagtataag
    19801 aattcctata aacatagctg gcaaggcaaa ttctagaccg aacttttcag gatttgaaat
    19861 ccattgtgcc aaaaatgcac ctgctaaatt agctataagc caatttaaat aagctgttat
    19921 gttgagaccg tgcatccatt tttcactgat ttgttttttt ttcgcagcct cgctaatagc
    19981 gacaccgaat gtctcatcgg tgagtagaga acctactaac atgttcctaa gtggagaaag
    20041 atgccgaaaa taaggtgcta gtgctgcgct aagtaaaata tgacgaagat taacaaagaa
    20101 aatagtaata ataatggcag taagagaact acttgctgct atcattcctg ccgcaataaa
    20161 ctgagctgag ccagcataga gaattaaaga tattagagtt atctcagtta tgctaagtcc
    20221 cgcagtcttt tgaataacac ctgccgctat tccaatactt aaataaccca gtaacgtagg
    20281 gatacaatct tttactcctt tgataaaact atcttcatct ctctgagatg aattcacttg
    20341 gacgttcgac agactcattt cattccctcc ttatgtttga attattagaa gctaacacac
    20401 taactactat aaaaagatga aagaaaatac ggttcaattt atttgaaccg ctttccagtg
    20461 acaacatgaa atagattaga attgtttttc caaagagctt ccgttttctc tgggccaact
    20521 tctttaacta attctgagaa cataatgtca tgtctaatgt actccattgc gattaatacc
    20581 agggctggat cttctgtttt tattgcccat gcaggtatat ttggagaaaa atttgcaatt
    20641 aatacttctt cattgtcccg tgcgacaatc gttaatcgac cattcatacg ttcctcagct
    20701 acttcgggag ccatgtaatt atgatgagta gttacaccaa gctgcatatc aggtgctcca
    20761 aaaagaatag agaaaacatg gattttttca tttattcgtc tatctatagc actttttata
    20821 gacgaggctt gtggttccca aatcgacaac catatttctt cttctgcttt atttatgata
    20881 tcaatcattt cagcaacaac acgttcatca ctgctgatgc ggcgaataac atctacttct
    20941 tgttcacttt ctaaagcaga taaattcttt tcaagataat ccatagaatt ttcgaagtta
    21001 ttacgcaatc gacagattaa ctcttttgct ggcaaaggtg cataagttac aggatcagaa
    21061 ggtactgtat aaaccgcacc tttatcaatt aactttgcca acacttcgta aatcgttgaa
    21121 cgaggtacac ctgacctttt actgatttca tatcccgtta tggggtaatt ttttaaaagt
    21181 cctatatacg ctttacattc atattgcgaa aagccccatt tttgaagttc tttgtaaagt
    21241 tcttccatga taactccttt agtagttagt gtggtactta ctataaaaca aaacaaatta
    21301 tatgtcaaag ctattttttg agtatagatt ttcaattata ctcaaaacgg ggttcagccg
    21361 agatacatgt aatttcgggt catagtctgt attttatttc cattatcaga tttcggtgta
    21421 acaaaaagat gttttatgaa tcatgttacg aattattttt catacagtat tttgttacag
    21481 ctaattcaac ggataagata tttcatattt ggcctcacca taccatttcg ggaaaattgt
    21541 acgtttagac acaatttgga cacattcgaa gcatttccct tacgctaaga gacatctgcc
    21601 cagaaaacct tatgtttatg aacagatgtt aaaactcaat aatatcaaca ttttctagcc
    21661 ataattatgt tcataaagtg tgtaaataaa ttaatgttca attaatctta gttttttatc
    21721 tttctgaaca tgtagttgtt tctaaaaagg ttgtaacatc aagggttagt atctcttaac
    21781 gtacaatttt cccagaatga tatggtgagc cctaatagac agtcaagttc agtttcgtga
    21841 taactctaca cgcttaaagt gttcgactgt tggaaatgga tcataaaagt gatgcaataa
    21901 tgccttccac tcttgatatt gttcagattg acgaaatcct atcgtgtggt cttctaaagt
    21961 ttcccattgc acaaggagca aatattttcc tttctgctcc atacagcgtt gtaattcatg
    22021 atttatgtat ccttgcatgg aagagatgat tgaagatgct tgcttaaata ccgattcata
    22081 ctccgtctcc ataccgtctt ttacttgcaa tatgactgct tctaaaatca ttttgaagtc
    22141 ctcctctttc tcctaattgt accatgtggg aggaacgctg gatgaagagt tttgatatat
    22201 aacatataca cgtcaagtta acataacgtc tcattatcag tagcaaggaa aaaggggaaa
    22261 ccttaatctc agaaggaatc ccctgtttta ttttctataa aattattcat ctttttatac
    22321 attcctatta tggcgcggtt ttagttttct tgtttattac tggattagtc gaaaaactgt
    22381 ataaaatctt gtatactctt agcgtggttt tttccgaaat gctggcggta cccctactat
    22441 tttgttcgaa acgaatggta gtaggtcgcc attaatgtca ttaacattgg aatggtaatg
    22501 gcaagggaaa ataagaaaac tatcgaaaat gttgtactta atacccctga acttaccgaa
    22561 tgaactaaat aacttacaat cgacatggcc atactaatta caactgctga catgactggt
    22621 tgtctaagta tttttatttt ttcctgtttt gtttctttat ctgtataaat tggttttgta
    22681 ccaggtttgg ccttaaatag gtgcacgcca taataacttg aacaaacata ttcccaacct
    22741 gcaagttcaa acatttcaat atattcttct aattcatttt cttctaatgg tcttatatca
    22801 agactaaaaa tagtatcttc agaaacgccc ttttctaatt cataccccat tcgtttaaaa
    22861 cgtttcacaa tccatccttt agcagcatat tttcttagct tttttaaatc ttgttcttct
    22921 gaaaaagcaa tcccatttga cattatgtat tttgttttcc ccattttagt tctccccttt
    22981 taatccattt tcagcaaaat caagcatcat tttacgtctc aaaatatctt gttccaacac
    23041 ttctctacct ctgtctgtca aaacatatac cttcctacgt gaatctgaat catcaaataa
    23101 ttcaatgtag gattcggtta ttaacttttt aataattgtg tatagtgatg cagggccaat
    23161 gactactttc ccatttgtta actcctcaat caaactcatc accgcatagc catgtcttgg
    23221 ctttgtaaat cctgccataa tataaaatac agaatcagtt aattgttcta atgatttcat
    23281 tttctcccta ccttcttata tcactttatg atatanntat atcataaagt gatataatga
    23341 acaataaaaa aatggaatga atattcaatt tcactccatc tttcaaggga attcttatca
    23401 aactttatta ataattatca atctttttta tgaatgatca gactttgttt taatttatca
    23461 aactatattt taaattcaca atttgtagat tttcgataca aaaaaagaac cctaataata
    23521 ggattctgca acaggaaaga acaaatatat aataataaaa agaattactt atattataat
    23581 ttgaaaataa gacaaatata ttgagaaaat tcggaacgaa ttgaatattt ctatactctt
    23641 atttataatt gattaagagt tggagtagta atctgtcata tgttcctttt ttaaagacga
    23701 ttgatctcaa tcttctattt ttttgtgttt tttcctcttc cctcgaaaaa aggaaaaaga
    23761 attacttaag aattgtagaa atagcttgct tgtagactag ttgttgctta ccatgaacga
    23821 tcataagaac ggtaaattta tccgttgcaa ggatctgccc acgtactgga acgccattct
    23881 ttaaaaatac agtaacttcc ccttttttct ctttcaattg ttcatacata tcctcttgta
    23941 agttatacat gaaataagcc ccctatttgt atctattttt cttttaatgc ttgctgcatc
    24001 tcattgttgt ctatttgtat ttcccattca ccttctattt ttctaaacca ttttcctatt
    24061 ttgcttacat agtatttttt cacttcacta tatggaatcc aaatttcacg ttcctgtatt
    24121 tgattcatca cttcatgaag aatctcatca tgctcgtatt ttttaggttt tcgatgatgt
    24181 gttcttacaa attgtatgta ttccctacgt aaccaattag aaatataatc tttttgtttt
    24241 tgccggagat gtgaccactt tttatttgtc tgaaggagtt ttccatttac ttttatatgg
    24301 tttttcatca acactcatcc ccttttacca tctaaatgca tatatacaac tatcgtatca
    24361 catttaaatt taaatacggc tctagataca tatttcgcaa gaaatctatc caaaataaaa
    24421 ataatatctc catttcacat gaaataatat ccaagacaga cgagatcgaa tccattaagc
    24481 gggcgaatta ggtatgaaat taaatgtaga ctatacatta tgtgtttggt ttttattaaa
    24541 cattacggta cgtgaaatta tatatctctc ttgttaaaaa agcccccata gatcttacac
    24601 ctatgagagc tacctaaggg tatttagact ttcgatccca ttttatacgc tttattaaaa
    24661 aaactttgca acagaacact atatttccta ttaatatagt taatccaatc gagcacgccg
    24721 aaataaattt tttgaagtat gcatactcat tttctgatta gattaatata aaaggaatag
    24781 aaacgttata atatttttta gtttggaaga gcgtagaatt tcactttaaa tgtaccgtta
    24841 gaagtatatc cgctaggagg acctgcgata tacaaattct ttctatcatc tcctgaaggg
    24901 atcgttagaa tagaaccatc tctaacattt gaccaaatta cagggtctgt acctgattta
    24961 tctcttgcga ttttaaatga caaagaggta gcacctgctc cttctaaaac aactcgtact
    25021 ttggcacctg ccgcgagatg ttcaagtgaa aaattattac ttgatctact ggtttgacca
    25081 ggctgtgcct tatagagtga ctccacttct cttgttaaag accctgttac attagacaat
    25141 tggaatgttt gattattacc accatggaaa ttatatactg taacatttgt tccatttgca
    25201 gtaccataac cacttacatc taacactttg ttttgatcct tcttattcct tacataataa
    25261 tatccatttc ctgcttctgt tggtatccaa tattgctctt ccttattttg attagatgta
    25321 gcaactacat tattagaacc attaagatca ttccaagcta atactaaatt ttgatttgct
    25381 atatttttaa tttggtatgc tgatttattt gaatcatata ctagcttcca tttttgatta
    25441 ttagcgttgc cattttgcca caattgaaca tttccatctg cttgatttaa gtcaacgaca
    25501 ctactattat ttaaaataga aactatttga taagtaccac catcttccag ttccggtgca
    25561 taagggtcaa agttaatggg tggctttgcg ttagcaaggg ctttttcaaa tcttccatct
    25621 ttgatctcaa gtgttgcatc tccaaagttc gtagtcatta gtttttcacg aatatttggg
    25681 cttggatagc cattccaacc aaccattggt agttggagcc actggtgata atagttttct
    25741 ggcggctcgt cattgctatt agccaggcga aaagcatgtg ttgagccgcc gtccttatgg
    25801 tatacaattt tcgggtggtt tccactgaat ctaacgtctg agcgaggttt agtgtaccaa
    25861 ttaccatgtg ctgaataagt tacatattga acctgaccat ctttaaccca aactattgtg
    25921 tgttcccagt catgtcgatg tccagccgaa ccagggccca aagatgcttg atctttctca
    25981 aaataactcg cgtacataat tgcagtccag ccattattta atttggcccg agaataagtg
    26041 tttgaatttt ccagtcggtt aagatctcta cagacacttt ccggggaacc gctcaaactt
    26101 aggccagggt tagtcgtgcc atctggagaa attgctgcag tcgcataaca cccgtctgtg
    26161 tcgtagtcat acacaggagc ataatctaac tctatatttg acgcattttg tggaagtgcc
    26221 ttgattacat ccccatatgc ttttgaggta gaaagaaaac ccttatcaaa ttgtccacct
    26281 aagttgaatg caaatgtact caatactatt aacgcggtca ttactatttt tgatattaat
    26341 ttcatattac ccctcctagt tatattaaca aaaatcatta ctaaaacatt tttttaaagt
    26401 agcgtagatt ataatttcca gctttgatac tcctttcaac acataaatat ggttttttgg
    26461 ataatatagc tcttaacata catggtaaag gtcaacttgt gtctaaacgt aaaaatcctc
    26521 aaaatagcgt ggtgacccct aaatatatct cataaagttt attttatccc atttacatat
    26581 cttgtttatt gagaaacata attcaaatca gtgttttatt caaaaataga taaagcactc
    26641 gttcgaaggc cttctactat tctaatttta atttaagagt tctcttttgc ttaaatataa
    26701 taaaaaagaa tccttattat taggattctg caacatccca aacaatgcag tatccattaa
    26761 gcggattatt taggaaaaaa aattaaatgt agactattgt ttaagtattt tattttttat
    26821 taaacattac ggtacgtgaa attttatatt tccttattaa aaaagccccc atagatctta
    26881 cacctatgag cgctacctaa gggtatttag actttcgact ccattctatt gtaacaggct
    26941 ttcaccatac atgagaaaca taacgaacca aaaacagacc ctcataataa gaaattcttt
    27001 aaccccttgc taaaaggaaa tacgaccttc tctcattcta tatgcccctt ttctctaaag
    27061 cttttaatat gttaaaatat agaggaaaga aacctgccaa tttctttccc agatggtaac
    27121 tcagactttt gctctttgtt tgcttttgca aatgaagagc ttttattttg catacttata
    27181 cttgctttct aacatcgcat aacgcaatag ctttaacttt gtctcttttt tcaacgcttt
    27241 ccactcagat agggttcacc ataccatttc gggaaaattg tacgtttaga cataatttag
    27301 acagaaatca accaattctt tgtacgccaa ggaattggtt atttatttta tggctttttt
    27361 atctcccgct gttcaataac ttaattcttt atatttatct gaacatatat aagtttacaa
    27421 ggtttttgaa cacgaaaaaa ggagaaatcc tatgattttt tgttcaatat tattatgtcc
    27481 agaaatatac aattttctgt acacgaaaaa gagatttagc tgtcatgcaa aatacgggct
    27541 aaatctctat acatatggaa tatgaacttt ttaagaaatg gaccaccact tataaaaaat
    27601 ctttaatgta aatttcatta aaaatacttt tcaatcgagg ctaagttact ataggaatac
    27661 tttaatattt ttttaaaagt agtctaaagg tatttccggt ctacgcttca caggaatcga
    27721 tgataatttc ttgtttttgt aaaatggatg ataacccttg tatatattcc ttcttgagat
    27781 tgaatagaaa tatcatgccc taattttaaa gccatttgct gcgcaagatg caggcccatt
    27841 cccgtagatt ttgtatggat tcttccgttc gaaccggtaa accctctctc aaatacgcgg
    27901 tgtatatctt cttccttgat tccaatgcct gtatcttgaa tcagcaatcg tttttctcta
    27961 ctatcttctt cacagcggac agaaattttc ccgccttcat ttacatactt caaagcattg
    28021 gctgtaatct ggtctatgat aaatgcaagc catttactat cgctttggac gaactgctgt
    28081 gcttcttcca tatgaaagtg aatccgtttc gtaatgaaga tttttgcata tttctttaca
    28141 ctttgtttaa cgatttgatt taactgcaca tctgtaatga aatagtcttt agaaaatgaa
    28201 tcgattcgtg aataataaag agcctgctct acataattgt caattttgtt tagctcatct
    28261 tcaaacttat ctgcaagaaa gtctactgtt tttcccgtac tgttctcaat aagtagactg
    28321 cttgccgcga tcgggagctt tatctcatga atccatgaca taataaaatc ttgatagtcc
    28381 accttctctt caaacaactt attaagctgc ttagcatgat tgtcattcat tttttttatc
    28441 atcttgagat ataaagcttg atcataattt tgtggtttca gcatttctac agagaaatct
    28501 ttttgctcat tttttattag attatttatt tccatataaa aagaccttcg gtaataatat
    28561 ccgatagtaa tatacagact tataaatagg agaccaataa catgagtata taataggttt
    28621 cgaataacaa gattcctgct atcgtttaca accataatta atgacacaaa aagcatcaag
    28681 atgaagtaca gtgtgaaaaa gaatcgttta tcttttacat attgaaaaaa actcatacaa
    28741 tgatataccc gtatcctttc ttagtggtaa tgaagtcttc cttaccgagt tcagtgattt
    28801 ttttgcgtat acgtgcaata ttaaccgcta aagtattttc gtccacgaat ctttcatcag
    28861 cccaaaggct gcgcattatt tttgtccggc ttacgactgt ccctttattt tgcatgagga
    28921 ggttaaaaat aataaattca tttttagata gcgcaatcgt ttcattcata taagacacat
    28981 tgtaactgtt aaggtcaagt acaattccat catactctag gatatttaac tctatgtctt
    29041 ctatatacgt gtacgtcctg cgcaggaggg cattaatttt tgccatcaaa acatctgtgt
    29101 gaaacggttt gttaacgaaa tcatccccac ccatattcat cgccataatc atatccatcg
    29161 gtgtgttacg agatgaaaga aaaataatcg gagtttttga ggattcccta attttattac
    29221 accagtaaaa tccatcaaat gatggcagat taatatccat taacacaaga tgaggatttt
    29281 cttttaaaaa tatcgataat acttggtcaa aatcctctac ttttacggta tcaaatcccc
    29341 acttttctat cgtttctgcc atcatctctc taatggttct ttcgtcttct ataatcataa
    29401 ttttcatcgt gattcctcca aaagctcgta ttataggtat tttgtgttat atcttatgtg
    29461 ctcatacgac tattccaaat tacaatggca taatcgtcta tatcacatta tagtggacaa
    29521 aataaagaaa gaagggacat ttattttaag gtgacaaaac tgtaaggtta gcctaagaaa
    29581 ctgtaaggtt attgaagggt tacatcatat agaatataac ctgtaagaag aaaataactt
    29641 ctttaatgga ggaattatat atatgaaaac aatagtagat gcaaaacaaa ttaaaaaaat
    29701 gtatgggaca aaaggaaata tatttactgc attacatgat attgacctaa ctgttcgcga
    29761 aggtgaattt gttggaatta tgggaccttc cggtgccggg aagtccacac ttttgaatat
    29821 tttggcgacc atagatcagc cgacgttcgg tgagatcttg attgacggga caagcatcct
    29881 aaatatgaaa gaagaacaac tatccacatt ccgtcgtgat aaactcggtt tcatttttca
    29941 agattacaat ttgttagata cgttaacagt gaaggataat attttgctac cactcgcatt
    30001 agcaaaaatg aatgttcagg aaatagagaa cagagtcaac gaaatttcga agcgttttgg
    30061 tattcgttct atcttagata agtacccata tcaaatttca ggtggacaga aacagcgtac
    30121 agctgcttca cgcgcgatgg tatcaaaacc aagcttgata ttagcggacg agccgactgg
    30181 cgcactagat tcaaaatctg caacagactt attggagagc ttgcaagact tgagtcagga
    30241 agataaagca accatcctca tggtaacaca tgatgcattt gcagctagct attgtaaacg
    30301 tgtgctcttt attaaagatg gcacgctgtt taccgaactc gtaaagggtt attcttcccg
    30361 cacagaattt ttcaagaaga tattagatgt attgtctatt cttggaggtg gtacaaatga
    30421 cgttatttag tttagcgaaa aaaaatatta aagggaattt aaataactac cttctctact
    30481 ttttctccat ggtcgtgagc gttataattt gttacacttt caactcacta ttgtatacac
    30541 cagagattaa aaacgctgtt aataatatag aagatacaat gtcacaaacc tctttcgttt
    30601 taataggagt tgtagcagtt ttcattggct attctaatgc attcttcacg aaaaaacgta
    30661 aaaaagaagt aggtctgtac tccctactcg gtgtgagaaa aaaaaatatc gcaagaatgc
    30721 tgttttttga aaatgtaatt atcggagcta tcactttaat atgcgggctc atattaggca
    30781 tcctattatc cagattattt atcatgttgc tccttaagct tgtaggtgct ccggtcaatg
    30841 taagttttag tattcctatg gaagcagtta tgactaccac tattacattt acggtcatta
    30901 caatttttac atctcttcaa tcgtatcttt taatttatcg ctttaaatta attgaattat
    30961 tccaggcgga taaaaaaggg gagaaagtac cgaaagcatc tatcatttct gccgtggttt
    31021 cgatcatttt acttgcaatc agttataggc ttatgtttaa cgagatggca atgctttata
    31081 tgcctcttgt tgctattgga acgtatttat tatttcgttc tttaactgtg tatttgctaa
    31141 aacgtgcaca aaaaaataaa ccgaactact ataaagggat taacatcatt ggaacatctc
    31201 acttgttgta ccgtgtaaaa ggaaatgccc ttatacttac agtaatcgca ttgctcacta
    31261 cttttgcaat accacacctg tcagcatcct tttctgagta tgtgagtact gagaaagttg
    31321 ttcatgaaat gtatcctttt agctatacct atctttctac aggtgaagag tctgataatc
    31381 aaattcagag agtgatttcc acagataaga atcatccgat tacagcgcaa ctggatatcc
    31441 cgattattca agtaaaaggg aatacttcag caccattcca agataaaaat gacctttctg
    31501 ttaatttgat ttcagagagt gtatttcata aaatgaacaa aattctaaaa ttaggagata
    31561 taccaaatct ttctggtgag cacgctatag catttaaaaa atacattcat caacaaccag
    31621 tatctgattt cgcgaatcac caagtgaaca ttacattatc tgggaacaac tatactttca
    31681 agcttaataa gttagaaagg caaagcataa gcttaacatc tggtcctgag ctattatata
    31741 tggttgttac cgatgagatg tttaatacta ttggtaacca agttagacca atcaaatata
    31801 aaacttataa agtgaaaaat gcaaaaacaa caaaagcagc atctgagaca ttaaccagat
    31861 tagttggaaa cgataatcag atgcgaacat tttacaaagg atatacaaaa ctgaaagagt
    31921 ctacaggaat gaaaatattc ataatgagct ctttatccgt aatgctaata atagcaaccg
    31981 gaagtgttat ttatttcaaa cagttaacag aagctcattc agataaagat cagtatacaa
    32041 ttttacgggg aattggtgta agtaaaaaag aaatccgggc tactattgta aaacagaccg
    32101 cgtttatttt tattttgccg ttatttattg gttttttaaa tacaagtatg ctaataatgc
    32161 cgatattttt acgatacgat atggataata taaaggagaa tgtccttgca ttaatttacg
    32221 ctatgacaac gtatggtgtg atctatcttg tttactacgt gttaactatt aattcctata
    32281 acagaattgt gaataaataa aaatgaacca tctttcgaat atcgggagat ggtttaatat
    32341 atttaacaaa acaagatgca tagtgagcat tgagctaatt aagatatgtc taaacgtaca
    32401 attttcccga aatgatatag tgaccccaga tacagcaatc ttcattcctc caataattaa
    32461 atttgttatt tatatagctt ataagttcca gttgtaaatc tttctaattt gtttatcgct
    32521 aaatccttca tggacagcga agatttctgg aaaatcagag atacacaaat caataattgt
    32581 attatcagtt gttcttatat aataatattg aacagctccc tcataattcg aatataaata
    32641 gtatttatga attttataat ttaatccatt tttctctaat acctcataaa gcttattttt
    32701 agtttcatcc attacgtcaa aaatagttaa ctgctccatc attaacagct cctcattgcg
    32761 taaatttact aaactaactc taagaacaag gttgtttcat tatgttcatt ggtatgcaca
    32821 ttaaaccttt ttccggtagc ttctaatgca ctaaaaagca ttcttttata tccttgatcc
    32881 ataaaatcta cactgatttg accatgattc ataataaatt gaagatcagc catcatcttt
    32941 ttaactttcc gttccatgta ataacctcct caataaagtt atataactta taatattttt
    33001 atagaggagg ttgctatatg gctgttaata aagacaagta cactcaaatt ttagttactt
    33061 ttacaaaaga acaagtagaa caaatagaaa attattggca tgaaaataag ctgaagaacc
    33121 gaaatgaagc aattcgtcag atcgtagaca aagggttaag tcgtaaataa tggctaccct
    33181 ttttattttt cctaaaaaac ctaaaaacgc atgtaaattc cctctctccc tttacatgcg
    33241 tttttataac gaataagact tattatatta ataagtccac caaaaactca tacaatcaaa
    33301 tctgaagagt cgttttttca gttgaactga tttttttcat gtattcttaa aaaaatgaaa
    33361 aaagagccgg attttcatcc cagctcattt attaattggc tctgtatgtg tacatgcggg
    33421 atattgtgaa cagccaaaaa acttatttcc tgttttattt gaattacgaa cgactaaatc
    33481 atgtttacat gttggatatt tccgttctgc aggttttacc ccttgataca catcttcagc
    33541 cgaatatccg ggattgattt tattaatcaa tttctgaagg tctacacgat ctattagttt
    33601 tacattgcaa gcttcggcta attctttcgc ctgccttgta tacacactgt tcgttacaac
    33661 ccagccctca tgtgctttgt aataggggtc accatacatg cccatcaact taagaaatcg
    33721 gtagttctcc aaaacgaaga aaatttcgtt ctggggacac ttcaaaatat tagcttgatg
    33781 gccatgctac gttaccccta ataaacatta atctttcggt tcatataagt aaaaatcgtc
    33841 ttcttcagga aacttaataa caataacttt tctattttct ttttcaaata cagtagtagc
    33901 tccttcttca tgcttttttt ccacccttta actcttatag acattaaagg taaataacca
    33961 aaagtatatt gataatctgc tggcttatca tcttcaacat ggttagaaaa aataaacaca
    34021 ggaaaatctt taattttcga ctctttcgtc attaagaatg tagagagaat cagtagtaat
    34081 aagcccccaa aaattatctt tgttttttta agtttcacaa ttcatcactc ctattgatat
    34141 tgtactgaat atcattatag aaaaatataa caaattaatt catttggcaa gataaacaca
    34201 aaaagtaata tgtgttgatg tgtagagata ataaaatcat ataatttcgg gcgtagaaat
    34261 aaagtaacca tctatctgtt gaatagatga ttatggggtg ctgacgcatc gccataaagc
    34321 taaagtttta cactatccat tatgtaaaaa agtcgttatt ctttttgtag aaatatacag
    34381 aaaggatggc gtttttgtat gactctatcg attcaagata agtttcattt gttcgctgaa
    34441 gaactacagc gatatctatc tccacatatc ctccaacaac tcgcacagga gacaggtttt
    34501 gtaaaacgta caagcaagta tggtgcacga gatttggctg ctttatgtat ttggatcagt
    34561 caacatgtag caagcgattc tcttactcga ttatgtagtc agctttatgc aaatacagct
    34621 acacttatga gtccagaagg acttaatcaa cgttttaacc gatgtgcggt tttatttcta
    34681 cagcgtgtat tttccttttt aattaaaagc caactgaacg attcttctca aatctcaaac
    34741 caatacattt cttattttca gcgtatacgt attttagatg ctactatttt tcaagtaccc
    34801 aatcattcga ctcctattta tcctggttca ggaggatgtg cacaaacaac gggtattaag
    34861 attcagctag agtatgattt acatagtggc aaattcctca attttcaaat agaaccaggt
    34921 aaaaataatg ataaaacctt tggtacagaa tgtttggata ccttacgacc agaatattta
    34981 tgtattcgag atttatgata cttttctcta aaagatttag accagatgga tcaacgaggg
    35041 gtgttctatg tttcacggtt gaaattaaat aatagagtat atgtgaaaaa tgaatctcca
    35101 gaattctttc gggatgggac agtaaaaaag caatctttat atgctttact tgaccttgaa
    35161 catatcatgc atcagataaa accaggagat acttatgaaa ttcgaaatgc ctatgtggac
    35221 aacaaaaatt accctcacga gttgtgatat acagactcac atcaactcaa gttcataaac
    35281 gtaggaaaca gcaaacttat gttgaaaaga aaaaaggggt tacatactct gaaaaaagta
    35341 aacgtttaac agaaatcaat gtttatatta ataacatccc atgggaaatt gttccgatgg
    35401 aacatgttca cgagatttac tctctacgtt ggcaaataga gattgtattt aaaacatgga
    35461 aatctctttt tggtatcaat cattgtcaca atattaagcg agagcgtcta gaatgtcatc
    35521 tttatggaca gttaatcgct atttttcttt gttcttccac tatgttcaaa atgcgacagc
    35581 tgttactaca gaaaaagcaa aaagaattaa gtgaatataa agcaatttat atgattcaag
    35641 atcatctgta cttagtatat gaagctatac aacaagacac ccaagaagta tcaaaaattt
    35701 ttcttcgtct gtttgacctc ttacacaaaa acggacggaa atcccatcga tatgagaaaa
    35761 agacagtctt tgatatttta ggtattgttt atcagtgcac tgtatccaat ctaaagcaga
    35821 aaactgcata acctttaaaa atacacctta tcaaggttta tttggaatgc gtatttttag
    35881 aaacaaataa acaaaatatc aagcatgtag gcaacaagaa cggaagttca tgaaatacct
    35941 aaccttagct tgatgggcat ggggtcacca tatcatttcg ggaaaattgt acgtttagac
    36001 acaatttaga cacggattaa cgtattctct ttacgttaaa gaaaaggtaa agatattatc
    36061 aagataacct aaaaaagtgt agaaaggaga ttctacactt ttttaggtaa atagaaatga
    36121 aacaatacgc catcgactgt attatttacc ccatactcag cttcatgaag ttctaaaata
    36181 ttttttgaaa tagcaagtcc aagccccgtt ccaccttgtg aacgttgacg tgctgtatca
    36241 actcggtaaa aacgatccca aattttatct aattgatcct cttcaatatg agcaccttta
    36301 ttttctatac aaatcttgac tcgatttggc tcatctattg tagaaataat aatatcctct
    36361 ttatttggtg tatagcgtat ggcatttgta ataaaattga cgattacttg ttcaatgcga
    36421 agttgattag caatcacttg ggttggagat atatttttgt aaacatgtaa ctcttttttc
    36481 tctatctcta ataatagctg tgcacatata tgcttaataa ctccatcaat ataaaaagta
    36541 tctattttca ttttataggt accagattca aatttcgcca actccagcat gtctaaaatt
    36601 aacatatcca tcttatctac ttctttttcc atcgcttgaa aataatattc ttttttatgc
    36661 tctgccactc catcttttaa aatagaaatg cagcttttca taatacttag tggtgttttt
    36721 aattcgtggg atacacctga aataaattct tttcgcgtat tttctaactt tctttctttt
    36781 tcaatatcct gctctaattg ttcaatatgt gtgtgcactt tatttgataa tatattaatg
    36841 ttattagata actcaccaat ctcatcttta gacgtaattg gaatcctctc cgtaaaatct
    36901 aattgtgcaa tttgtttcgt tctatcattt attcgtaata gtggttttgc aatttgtttt
    36961 gaataataaa acgaagccag caaaataaga actactacaa atccaatgaa atatatgtaa
    37021 taatccttta ccatttgtat ggcttcatct acaggctgca acgaagccat cgtaaatata
    37081 tatgtgaagg aaccatcctt ttcttgtatc tgtttaatta ataatttata ttttatatca
    37141 tttttttcat agtcaattat ttgtaagaaa ttataggttt gttcagcacc atttaacaac
    37201 aattctgctt gaaattctct tatactctcc ataaataagt catttatata tattggattt
    37261 cccaaggcta tgttagcagg cgattgaaat ttcacaatac tccctgcaaa agtagtatac
    37321 aaatccccct tatcttttat gtttcccttt tttatttcca aagcagtttc actcattttc
    37381 ttatcaagtg gtttatttgt ccaattcaaa ttgccatctg ccatactaac cgaagctgga
    37441 atgaatatat catctttctc aattccagaa agataaactt tcgtgcctga tgtagaacgt
    37501 aatttttcat tttcaatctc atcgattttc aaaagattat ataagggaat tgtaacggtc
    37561 actttgccca atttattttg tgaaaactca tttaatttta cctctacata aaaatcattc
    37621 gcattcttta aattcccata acgatctaac gttgtaatcc atatattgtt ttttttagaa
    37681 aagtcttgtt ccagtttttg cattgcttct acgttgccca cgtgatttaa atactccctc
    37741 tcaaaggagt ttatatttgc tttaatatca tttacttttc tatctgcata atattgttta
    37801 aaaaatatcg tttgtccaat aaatattgtt gctagaatta gcatgcatag cactgttgta
    37861 aggagaaaca attttagtac aattcctttt ctcatatatc ccccacaaac ttatacccta
    37921 ttcgaacaac agttgtaatg tacttcgcct tatgccctaa tttatttcgt aaattacgaa
    37981 tatgactatt tacagtccaa tcaccaccag ccaattcata tcccaaaatt ctaaaaatca
    38041 attgctctct tgacagaaca attccttgat cctgcatgaa ataggtcagt atctcaaatt
    38101 ctgtatgtgt taaattaata tcgattccat ctatcgtaat gatacgtgat gggaaataaa
    38161 cgtaaatccc atgaatagat attgtatcat tatcgttact tagagattta cttgtaacca
    38221 ctcggcttgc aagtagacgc ttcgccctta ccaataaaat aggcagacta tatgactttg
    38281 ttacataatc atctgcacct agctcaaatc caagtaacgt atcatcttca tctacacatg
    38341 ctgccagcat aataattggg aattgagaca ttttgcaaat tcttggaaac acagaccatc
    38401 catctctttc ttcaagtact tgatattgtt catttaaaaa ataatctttc aaaatttcac
    38461 ttaaaatatc ttcgtcttcc acaattaaaa tcgttttcga catatgttac ttctccttct
    38521 ctaatttcta actaactaaa gaaacacaca ttttaatact atttcgaatt agtcataatc
    38581 aaattcgctt aaataatgta tcgatctggt gcatcgccta taaaatcaaa tggatagcat
    38641 gtagttaacg ttaatgttgg tttttctttc tttacgataa ctgtccgatc atctgtattt
    38701 gtaatccaca tcttatgaat ttcataagtt ttaaccttat tatcgtcttc cacaatgagg
    38761 ttatccatct ctttcagctc tcctaggttt gtaaataccg tatcacgatg tccacttagt
    38821 acaatgtgac caccactttc agacggagtt gttgtactat cactcacaaa cataccaact
    38881 ccttttttca gtgtggtgtc atttgcaccc caatatacag aaaacttctt cactattttc
    38941 gggatattta atacagttac tttctcgcct tccttatact gcatttgaga agaaagtact
    39001 tgagaattta tagttgtttc agttgtatgt tggtttgatt ctattttttc aaaacgtttt
    39061 atctcatctg tcgttaactc ctgtgcagga cttttccctt tgtaccattc aaaggaataa
    39121 tacgatccaa taagaatacc aattatcatg agaacaaatc caacaagatt tagaaacgtc
    39181 acttttcatc cctccatgtg aaaaaatggt agggttctcc taccattttt tttatgaaat
    39241 cattctattc tttatatgtt aatagatatt ttattttatc ctttaatttt acggcgagta
    39301 aatctaaaca cagaacctaa cactataaga cctgcactta aggccatcat tattacatta
    39361 ttcgatgctg tatttggcaa tttttcacct tttgtaactt gctttcctgc ttcttttttc
    39421 atttgcgctt gtttttgttg ctcctgaatt gctatttctt cctttgtcat tgttccagta
    39481 gacgcacttg ctaccgaaga atatcctact gttaatagcc ccatcgcaca aattagtaaa
    39541 agtttctttt tcattttatt tttctcctct ttcacatttt tatatcgcat cggatgtatt
    39601 aataggatat atccgttata taaagataaa atgcagatta tgtgcatttc attcaaaggt
    39661 ttaattgcga caaaaaagaa gggagtgttc ttgtccatct ccctcgaaac ggagaataag
    39721 acaaacgtat agtatttcta agtagtgaat agcgaaattt ttattttatt caaagggtat
    39781 tgtattaaca actccatcaa aaccccatat aacaaaatct gaagggtcat tttttagtta
    39841 aacggatttt tttcatgttt tctttaaaca aatgaaaaaa gagccggatt ttcatcacag
    39901 ctcatgtatg aataggttct gtatgtgtac atgtcggata ttgagaacaa ccaaaaaact
    39961 tatttcctgt tttatttgaa ttacagatca ctaaatcatg tttacatgtg ggacatttcc
    40021 gttctgcagg ttttacccct tgatacacat cttcagtcga atattcggga ttgattttat
    40081 taatcaattt ctgaagttct acacgatcta taagttttac atagcatgcc tccgctaatt
    40141 cttttgcttg tcttgtatat acactgtttg ttacaaccca gccctcgttt gctttgtaat
    40201 aggcttgtgc tgcatatatc tcttgtacgg cactgatgcc gactctattt ttcatcccgt
    40261 agcgtttcgc ctggattaca atgcgattct tccccttcaa taccaggtcc gctccgaaat
    40321 catttgactg ctttgtgact gttggagaat aacccaactc tcgaaagaga gcttttaggt
    40381 atacctcgaa ttgatgtccg tccattttgt ctatatagcg aataccagac ttagccattc
    40441 gctttaatat tcttcgctcc tggatcttcc ggtacatgaa tttacaaata cgaaaaagaa
    40501 cataaaggat aaaaccatac atcaaaattt gtaatatgtt tggcatttct ggtagattag
    40561 acacttcgct ccacctcttt aattggtttc attttctttg gttgggctgt ttcttttgcc
    40621 tgttgctcat tcacttgttt cttccggaca tcgttccaat ctttttcatt cgttggaata
    40681 tcctctttaa gatcgacaaa gcatttcatt gtctgaatga agtctttccc agccttatca
    40741 ttatcaactg ccattatgac ctctttaata tcgtgccctt cttttttcgc atccattaaa
    40801 gattgaatca ctgtttttga cttcaatcca tgcatagaaa ccagacgagc gttttggata
    40861 ttattttgtt taatgctcca atgagataac atgtcgattg gatcttcata aaaataaatc
    40921 ttatccggtt tacctacatc aaccgtaaag ccggcattga ttttttcata attcgggaca
    40981 atttgcttaa aactacctct tttattctcc attttgaccg tcccttgacg gttcattcca
    41041 atgacttgcc ctttgcctcc ttcttctctc catttgaaca ccacattatt tttcttatct
    41101 tgggcgatga gatccttttt aatcagccag ttcactaaac gaggatcaat ttttctctca
    41161 tcaattaagt attgcttgat ttctgtctgt ttcggcacct ctaaatgttt tggataacga
    41221 aaaggctgct gctctttttt gcgctcctct tccgcttttg aacgatcaaa ctctttgtag
    41281 tcccccttct gaatgtccat cacggcttgt gggaatgtca tatcatagta catcatcgca
    41341 aagctaatcg ctccatatcc tttttcccct cgactattcc aggcgtattg attgccttta
    41401 atgatgagac tgtcatgctc cgtatgacga taatagttac cttctttctt aaacgtttct
    41461 ccttttgctt ccagatatga aatcaaatcc acgtttcttg ctttcatcac atcctccgca
    41521 ctgacatatg ccattacgga atcccccctt tactctataa aatgaaataa aaaagaggac
    41581 tattccgttt cctagtcctc ttttgctact tatagttgat acattttatt tttatttgcc
    41641 gaataaaaat tttaatctct tctcctgtac gctgtaggat aaacgagcat caaatttctt
    41701 cccatttttg ttcgagataa accctttaat ctgatctgtc acattctttt ctaataactt
    41761 tttcacatgg ttactactta gatttttccc agagactgta ccaaaaataa tgaagtcaca
    41821 accttttttg tatttctcac ataagtagtt acttttccct acaagaaccc tactcttaca
    41881 caatggacat ttaccaatgg tacgatcttc agtcgttgga aaacggaatt tcaagcttcc
    41941 gtccgcttcc atatagatag ctgccgtaaa ttctcccttt tctccttgaa agccgttgat
    42001 aaaatccgtt gttttatact gaattaactt cttcatctga ttaccaggga ttgctttccc
    42061 cttcatcttg gctggcaaca taaaatcaca tccgttttta tgctccgtac atccataaaa
    42121 tgttttacga tgaagcatat cccctttttt acattttggg catttaccaa atgacagctc
    42181 ttcttgtgtt gggaactgaa atttaacttt cccttcatgt aacacgagat aagcggaaaa
    42241 ctccttctca ttggacttaa atccttttaa aagatctgtt ttattatcct caaacagctt
    42301 tttcgcttgc gcttccggaa tcgctttttc tttaattttt ttcggtaagg agatttcaca
    42361 ttccggataa ttactgcaac catagaaatt acctttatga aggatttttc cttttctaca
    42421 agggcatttg cacacttcaa tctgctgatg ccaggtatta ataatactat ccgacacctt
    42481 atcatctatt gcgcctaatt gttccaccgt atcttttaca aacgtatttg ttttctctac
    42541 aaattcctca tatttcattt cgttcttttc gatcatgtag atcatccctt ccatttcagc
    42601 cgtataagct ggatttttga tttcatctac cggaaaagca tctataaatg cacgaccaat
    42661 attagtagtt cgaatctgac tgttggtaac atcaatatag cttcgctcta acagtttcgg
    42721 aataaacgtt tcttccgttg cgactgtccc aatccgtttt cctttcataa gttctttcaa
    42781 atgttcatca tctaatttac gccctgccgt ctccataaag gttaaaatgg aactttccgt
    42841 atgaaaagct ggtttctttg ttcgagactc aatcaagtta tactgaacga ttctgaaaga
    42901 atctccttct cgtaaaatag gtatctgaaa tgcttcaact gaaccctctt ctatatcctc
    42961 ttgaaacaca cttagaaacc ctttttcttg taggatcttt tcttttgtac tgtagatatt
    43021 gccctcttga tctataaaat gtacttctct taccaggtag attgctggtt tcataaaatt
    43081 cccgataaac cgttttacaa ttaagtcata taactgtttt tctaatggat ttcggttggt
    43141 ctcgacatat aattttgttg ttgggatgat ggcaaagtga ctactgacta actcatcatt
    43201 aaaagtagta tgttttttcg taatagaaga tggaaccact tgttgtacga gatttgcata
    43261 agtgcttttt tctaatgctg ccattacttc tttcactcgt tccacttgct cagtcggtaa
    43321 atgcctggat gaagaacgag gatacgtaat aaagccttct tcatacaaac tctgtatata
    43381 tttttttgct gtttccgcat ttatttttag tttggcgtga gcatctttgt agatgtccgt
    43441 taagttatat aataattttg gtttcttttt tctcgtattt tctttaaatt ccgttacgat
    43501 tacattcgtt tctttcaagc tctctccaag cttttgtagt ggcgatggat ctatcagttg
    43561 atcttctgtt ttcattactg gtgataaacc gttttccgtt tgtagtttta aattgtaata
    43621 ggtttgttct ttatagtttt gaattgcgat ttccctttga cggatttcat tcaatatgca
    43681 catttgaaca cgaccagaag ccaataagaa ttggttttta gctagttttg atgtacagcc
    43741 ccttgtaaca ttaattccta aaatataatc caggtattgc cttgctttag cggattgtgc
    43801 aagcccatca taatctgctc ctggttctaa tcggttcaag gctccctcta gttctgcggc
    43861 ttcataagaa gagataaata gtcgtgattc tcgcttgttc acacctgcat gttcatatat
    43921 ttctcgatag ataagctcac cctctcgatc tgcatcacaa gagttgacca catgatccac
    43981 atcggggcga tttaacaact taactaatat ttgaatttgt tctagactat ccgatttctc
    44041 tttatattcc ggctctaaaa taatgggtaa gtgatcaaat ttaaattctt tgtacttctc
    44101 gtccatctcc tccggatgtt ttagttctaa taaatgcccc cggcaccaac taataatgta
    44161 attttcattt tcatagtaac cataataagg cttgcttcct ggatgctttt gcgaatttct
    44221 aaatctaggt gattttaata attcaacagc taccttcggc ttttctgcaa taaataatgt
    44281 ttttcccata tttagtacct cctattaatc tgcaatttca gttttacgct tccatttctt
    44341 atttctgcgc ttttttatca ttctgtgacc aaataaatag caatatgttc aaaaagacag
    44401 ctacaaggaa catacagccc gcaaacagcc atacattcat ggtatttcct cctttttact
    44461 aaaaaagaaa gagagtgcta tttgaaagca ctcccaacct ttatttcgga ataaaaaaca
    44521 cctgattcaa catttagaaa tcaggtgttt tttgtaaata tttttttagt tcacactttc
    44581 aacttttgat aattgctttg cattttcatt caatgctttt tcttcagcat tgggataagt
    44641 aactgcatgc gttcttgtct tatcagtcat cgtccaagga gaatttacga gtgtaccatt
    44701 tttcctttgc acagaatatt ctgtagtaag tatatatcta gagtacgcca tcctatttga
    44761 agatggattc tttatctcgt gatcccatgt ttcctctttt aattgttcag ttgtatgact
    44821 tatagaagcc tgtaattgtg ttgagtattg agaggacatt cctactgaaa atcctttaaa
    44881 actaaaaccc atatcagcac caatactcca acttactgtt tttgtagctg cttcttgatc
    44941 cgttactttt atacctgttt ttgatgtata tttatatgtt tcaccaggag ctaaaacata
    45001 agattcttgt tttttccacc attgtttttt cacaaccata taatatggat tttcctttat
    45061 ttgtttagct gtatcttcac cataatgcgg atcttttact gaaatagctg gaactattgt
    45121 aaatgctgtt accacacgtt ctgtttcttc gggaagttgg tcattaattg tttcatattg
    45181 tggtacaggt gataatggtt gcgtatttat cgatgggagt gagacacttc ctgcttcttc
    45241 aactgcaaat ctctcagaag gtgcatctgc gagaaactca aattgttgaa cgttagcatt
    45301 attacctgtt tcatttcctg atatatctaa aactttgcca ctatgttttg attcaataac
    45361 ataatatcca tctgcttcac gatgaaagta ccagtattca gaaggtgcat caccaagcca
    45421 ctcaaattgt tgaatattag cattattacc tgtttcattt cctgatatgt ctataacttt
    45481 accactgttt agattaatca ttgcataata attattatct agtggatgaa gaaaaaatct
    45541 ttcagaaggt gcatctttaa gatattcata ttgttgaaca ttagcattat tacctgtttc
    45601 atttcctgat atgtctagat attttctact atttttattt ttaaacatgt acttcatacc
    45661 tactttaaat gtcattgatt tacccactcc tctttaatca aattatttaa aaccagatat
    45721 tgccacttga taataacaga gaatcttaaa atttaatatg cttttaagtt gagaaatact
    45781 taaattttgt attgattcga tttcctcttt aaggtggaca agaatgtaat attcaacaaa
    45841 accttactat aaggaacata caagcagtaa acatccatgc attcactctt taagaaagag
    45901 ggcttttcct tttaccctct ttcttttcta catataaaaa aatcactctc cgttatctca
    45961 attgagtaac aaaaaatgat ttaatctggt attccgtcta tacaattttt catcgttcca
    46021 tttccattgt ttcttttttt ctacccgatt tctttgtaga cttcgaccgt tctacattcc
    46081 caggatctat ttccttgtct ttttctttat cattcgcttt ttttccattc aatggctgaa
    46141 aatttttatc aaaatccgtt tcctttgaag ttgtagactg attcaccgtt attccttctt
    46201 ttccaagctt ctcatccacc tgattttcta atttttctac gtgttcctgg cttacaagct
    46261 cattatcaat cgaaacatac tttgttgtat aataccgctc ttcagctttt acacgagtaa
    46321 caatactatc aatattatct ggtgtttctt catattgtga acgtctgtat acttcgaatt
    46381 tccggcttaa atccttatct aatgtagttg attctttttc ttttgaaggt tgaatttgtt
    46441 gatctaaaga gacaataggt gcatatcctt cctttttcat ttctttatat aattccactt
    46501 ctttttcatt aaatgagtaa tctttttgtg actccgcttt atcaactaag agtccatatc
    46561 gttcatcttt tacgatttca tctagactca tatttgcatc tttttcataa acaacaaatg
    46621 acaaatttcc tctcccatca aagatagaac tttgaacctt ttcatataaa tctggtttca
    46681 aaatgttatc taaggagtaa tcttcccgtt ttccgttctt ttccatgagg aaaacagata
    46741 aatcttctcg atttgttgaa tcttgattcc atacagacaa ataattaata tctttcgtaa
    46801 cagcatccat catgtggatt cttgcaactt cttcttcatc gtgtataccg tttgctaata
    46861 cttcaattgt aactaagtga ttaggtgtct cttttgattt ttccaatgta ctttcctgtg
    46921 ctttttccat tggtatttct ttgttatttc tatggttcat tacctcatct cgtaacgctt
    46981 gtttcacttc atccgataga taccttttct cgtttaatac ttgttcatat ggcgttttgt
    47041 agtccccatc acccatattc atacgatcca tactcacaag ctccattctc ccaaagtccc
    47101 tatctacttc ttttggaatg gcaatatgat aacgagcttg atcgtaaggg atggtttgac
    47161 ctctttcttt agcttcttct cttgcttttt caatacttga aataacttca gccatttttt
    47221 cattggcttc tccaaatgga atcagttgat tattcttaaa agtctcattg tcgctccatt
    47281 gaactaacat agttggacga ctaatttcat tctgatttag tgctgcatac ttttcttgat
    47341 tcgcctcgtt aaatgcttct ataaattctt tatcactcat tttttctaca ccttctacag
    47401 gctcaaacgc tcggttttta tctgcttgtt cccttaactc tgcaacagaa acaagctctt
    47461 gtgtcgtgtt acttaaactc ataaattcga ccaataaaat atttttttcg tcctgttctt
    47521 catttttatt tgccatactt tccacctctt tttcatttat ttgttctttt tccttttcta
    47581 atgtgttttc aattgtctca ataaattcaa tcgaagtttc atgtacttct ttcaacaact
    47641 tagttttatc tttcatttct tttccttgtg tccagctcgc taaatatcct aacgaatatt
    47701 cgcttgtatc aatcccaaaa taagaagaaa cggcgtaagc tgtcatttct gcttgaaatt
    47761 ctttttctgg tgctgtgtaa ttcatacgtg tctctgctgt atgaagtttg gcatgcgcca
    47821 attcgtgaag aagtgttttt acattttgta attcactatt tctaggattc aaggcaacct
    47881 cttttgttag gggatagctc acaccttttg cgacacccag ttctgatttt ggcgcaataa
    47941 ttttcacacc gtttttttcc gcaatggctt ccattccttt atacaaactc tggtaatctg
    48001 taacgctccc ttctagccaa cgattcggaa aaatacgagg tagatcttcc gcttttgcgt
    48061 ttgtttgaga cacgtcaaac acatgaccga cagcaaaata taaacgacca ggcatcactt
    48121 ctacgctttt agattcaatt tgttttttct cttgctcact cgcctttgta acggatttcc
    48181 atgtcccatc tttgtcttta aattttgcta cagttcggtt tggaacaaga attttaattc
    48241 ctttctcacc cttcttaacc ggaaatcctt tttctttcca aaaagaaaag gaaccaactg
    48301 cactggctcc ctggaattga ctctgtatta atgaaatatt agatggtgaa tagtgataaa
    48361 actttgccat aaacgttaga tactctttta aatctcgcgg tgtacgaaaa taaccttcaa
    48421 cgcttttttc catctttttt gttaaagctt gcacagcttc tttcttttct tctggtgatt
    48481 tcgtttgata ctttttctta taacttttac tcatgatctt ctcctactct ttcacttgct
    48541 ttttgtaatt cctccatttc ctcttcattc catctctcag ctgtatcgaa gaaaagctca
    48601 tgagttttca cattgaccgg aactaacata ttttcttgat tcatgacatg gactgcaagt
    48661 tcttcctctt gttctcgtgt aattttgatt gttagttctt cctcttttac aagtaaaaca
    48721 agttcacctt ctccaacctc tttaatgacc cctaatacga tatcttcacg aaataataac
    48781 atcctactaa cctcctgttt ttttatagaa agaaacaatg tagcttacgt tacattgttc
    48841 tttgatgcct catgatctaa acgtttttgt cttgcgttac taatccgttc tgctacgact
    48901 tcttttgcca tctttacgcc gcctacttca attttatccg ttgtaataat actttctaaa
    48961 tccaagtcat tagcaaaaaa gtatccattt agtaactcaa ttaaaatttg cgtatttcta
    49021 tccgcactat ttgcaccaag acgaattttt gttagttcac tttttaacac atcatgtaag
    49081 ttttttgata ccacttccgt tacataattt aacgaccatt ctgtattttt tgccgcttca
    49141 tgctccttgc aaattcgtcc cattgcttcg cctgtatatc gaattccgtg ttcttccata
    49201 taatcattta tataatcttc tgtcgcttga tccatcgtta cctgtcttct aattgtactc
    49261 atttaataac ccctttcatt ttgatacgca ctctcttttt gcaaacgctc ataatatctt
    49321 tggttcttcc agctttcata ttcactttta aaagcacgtt ccactttcct catagaatac
    49381 tgaatagata cattctgttg aaatttttga aacggctttg attttttcat gtgatggatt
    49441 ctcttttgtt ccttatcata tgccttcatt tcttgtaaaa aagcgttccc cattctttta
    49501 tataggtcat taattttatt cgttttataa ttttcatatt gcttcttatc atactttcct
    49561 tccccataag cttctttaaa aacttgcact tctttatcta gctttttgag aaattgatcg
    49621 taatcttttt tatgatgatg ttgtatatat cgcctgctta attcatcaat ttccggcttt
    49681 aatggttgaa tcgtattgta gctatattgc cactgtcttt tatcactagg taactgttta
    49741 taaattcgta aaaacagtgg tttcaaatgt tgattgcgcc aatcaaaaac ggaatcttct
    49801 tttttccttc ccaccatatt atttctaatt aaatcattaa tttgtttttg ctcctgctta
    49861 tgatctaaca gattatttac gacttttccc ttcatcgcat ctaatgtttt tggttttctt
    49921 ttaccacgtt ctctcgttgg aaaaggttct acagttgcta catggatatg gatattatcc
    49981 gtattaaaat gaatggctgc cgaccagata gagctttttt ccaatccctc tcttttttgc
    50041 atttccttca tcgcaagcct tgttacatcc attaactttt tttcatccaa tgtttttgtt
    50101 ttctcatcat aaattccttg tttctctaac cagggattat gaaaagaaat gacatcttgc
    50161 cacatgatac ttccattctc atgagcggtt ttaaacattt cctttaagga ctttttttca
    50221 ctttctgtta aacgatttgc gtgttccgta aatagtgccg atgtcttttc tgaattcccc
    50281 atatagtctt gatacgtttc gaacattttc ggattcagct tcacttcact tttcgcctcc
    50341 tcccgatcta cataatcaat atagttctga aatgcatcgg aacttggcaa cacaaatttc
    50401 gtttttaaaa caacacccgg tgtgattgat gattgaacag gaacagcatt actcattttc
    50461 aatatcctgc atcatcattt gaataaactc attcattttt tccattgcgc tataacaatc
    50521 actcatcata tggatgttct tttcaatgag attttctaat tccatttccc ttttattttg
    50581 ttgctgaaaa aatgccaaca tttcaatttg agctttcaaa aacttttgcc tggatactcc
    50641 tttccttttt gcgatttcat ctattttctt taaggcaact ggatctatat ctcttatttt
    50701 tagattcaca atttccgctc ctttctgcaa ttgtgggtag agatcaaaaa atagtgagaa
    50761 gagcataagg ggtttctgcc cccaccgagg gtgtggggct aggcggagcc tagcgaaacg
    50821 atgggggcaa gaaaatcctc taggtgagta ctcactgatg acacaaatta aactgatgag
    50881 tactcactga cgatacaaaa actaacagat gagcactcag tgagtactca aatatcactg
    50941 gtgagtactc actgacgaca tgactttttt cactttttat taatttcttg tgccttttgc
    51001 tctaactttt tgattttatc tcgtgcaatt ttttgttctc ttttaaacaa ttcaacgttc
    51061 ttttctgatg attttatttt tgattctagg gatgctattt tcgattgcgt ttccgttttt
    51121 tccccatcgg tttgatactt catttcatct tttagttctt ttactttttc ataaactgtc
    51181 ttcgcatttt cttcttccag tttgattgct tttccataat ttttgatctt tgtttcaata
    51241 tcttttttgt ctctttctat aaaatctaac tcataggttt ttttgtcttc agctaacaat
    51301 tcatcatttg cttttgtttt tctttgatca gtaaaaatcg actgaacaag tttattcgga
    51361 ctttttgttg atgcattttc ttcttcatat tcgttcacat cttgtgtgaa tttacgaata
    51421 tccatttgtt cgttttcact gtttttatta taaatatcaa aagctaatgc cccccaattc
    51481 ggagataatt cctttacttc tactacgtaa tttccgttct cttcatacaa tactttgaca
    51541 ggtaactgaa cacctggatt tgctttttgc tgtgctttaa atgtatatcc tgtttcctca
    51601 tatccttcta atcgaaagta aatttgtata aagtttttgt gtggattgta ttcccttttc
    51661 tctacaatca atttccccat accagacaac ttaattactt tatttgtctc tgtatggaat
    51721 agtttttcat cgtttggcat gtaaattttt gatgtcaaga aagcgaaaaa acccaaaaat
    51781 aaaaagctga taattgttaa gtagatccac gacttatttt ttcttagatt gattctttca
    51841 ctcttcttac caatcgctcc tatcacactc tcaccccacc tttttcgtta taaaactttc
    51901 atatttaact cttccacact tgtaactcgc catgtttcct tatctttttt catgatgatt
    51961 cgtaacacat tgtttacttt ttcttctcgg ttttgcgttg catctgtcgt gacatttata
    52021 aattcagcta acacatttac ctcctcttta tcgggttcat tttcttgtaa ataaaacttc
    52081 atttctattg gtttcgtttt atacgtatct cctaattcgt atttatcagt tggataaaat
    52141 tgttgtaata gttcttcact cataatagat tttgcttttt cttttcgctc actgtagcct
    52201 tctttttctc gatgaaatga taattggata aacgtttcgg ctgtcgataa atacgccctt
    52261 ctctgttgtt cttgtgcgga aggaagcacc ttatccaatc ggttttttaa gtcatcattt
    52321 tgttttgtta gtaattcatt tgaaagtttt aactgttttt ctttgccatc actcattgat
    52381 tttttgctca aatagatatt aaaagctgtt acacctacaa ctaaaatgac aaacacaata
    52441 aacaaggatt ttcgtttatc tttcatatta aattcccctt tacttcgtaa tatcgtttag
    52501 ttgtttagta gcattccagt atgtttgtat tgctgttttt actgcgtctt ctgatgggaa
    52561 atttgctatc acccataaat aagttttccc ttcatagtga aatgtgtctt gttctataaa
    52621 gtgcggtatc tcattttctt tcaattctcg atgtaaaaga aaatttgaat catcaacatt
    52681 ttgtatcaaa taatttgatg gtttaataac ttcattttta aattcctcaa acggcgcttc
    52741 tattaatttc atattaattt cccctttact tttgattttt tttagaacct tcttacatga
    52801 ccagaaaaga cttttttcca atatggatta tttaaatctt caatggaaac ccctttattt
    52861 gtttggcaac caatgaaagt atttttatca attacaatgc caacatgccc atcatgtttg
    52921 taagtatcaa agaaaataac atcacccggt ttcatatcat ttgctgatac ttttgtacca
    52981 attttattta atgtttccgt acttacagct cctatcggac tggtatacat ccctacttgt
    53041 tcgaatgccc agcgtacaaa acttgaacaa tcaaatatcc ctcttgcgat gtcatttgtg
    53101 ttacgtccac caccaaatac ataggtagaa cgccctatcc attggcgacc tacatcggca
    53161 acttttgaac cgctacttcc gccacttcct ggatttcctc caccaccaga aacaacagaa
    53221 cccggctgat aatactttaa aactgcatca acataaagta tatcgccata acacgcttga
    53281 tacggtacgg cttctggtct aaggcaatga tacatgcctg tatgttttac tttttgatac
    53341 tgttgttgtg aaaatttgat tgctaattct ttcgtatact taccaccatt tgcgccaaca
    53401 aaatcaaaaa atcctgtccc gaatagtgat aggtaaggat ttgaagttat ctccaccttt
    53461 tcccccactt cacaccgtac gtgagacttt cacctcatac ggcgttccat ctgattcaat
    53521 tgacctaact tttatattag agagaagata ggtgctcgat tcgcaagtat ccttagctta
    53581 tcgaaccttt tcttctttgc ttcttctatt tcatagttgg ctaagatgga ttttgccttc
    53641 tctgaatcat cattatgaat tgcgacatgt atatcttcta gcacaattat caggttttca
    53701 tagtcgtctt tcccgccaaa ttccaacgga attttatggt ggcagtgcca accaattaga
    53761 cccaattcct gtttagtaat tgcacatctt ccatactgtg ctacaaattt tgaaatacga
    53821 ttgtcgttat attccacggt tcgatgattc atataaaatc gttgcacatg tctaagtgtt
    53881 tctttatcta tagctttcaa ggtatcgtga atttccgccc taccttcttc ggtataattt
    53941 gaaatagatt gggtaaaatt ccttgctgat ttatgctttt gtgcgtgaat cgggattagt
    54001 acaatatctt gaattttata gagtttcgga ttatagctcc gatacctttt tctcaaagta
    54061 gatgacatat cgtgcttagt ggctcttttc caatctcgcc tcagtcggtt atagagtgtt
    54121 cttatgagat ggcaactcat ttggtctaaa tctttattaa tatgggttgc agccgcataa
    54181 taattttgta tgcccatcac aactgtgttg taatgccata ctgactctgg cgtctgcttt
    54241 ttacttattt tcttgatagc ttccttcaat ttgccgtagg cattttctct ggctttttga
    54301 cacatcctgc tatgagcaac atgccgattt ctctttttcc gtgccttaat agtgaatccc
    54361 aagaagtcac tagatttctt ttgtaagtta acaatttggg atttctcagt actaatttca
    54421 agctgtagcc gtgttttgag aaaatctttt gttgcttcaa acattttaag agccgttgga
    54481 tagttacgac ataatatttt gaaatcatct gcatatctaa tgagaaagca ttctttcaaa
    54541 ttacttttct ttaatgctct atatttatct tttctcgcca catatgagtg tttagtctct
    54601 atagtctccc attggtcact aatccaccaa tctaactcat ttaaaaccac gttagaaaga
    54661 agaggactta aaatgcctcc ttgcggagtt cctttattcg ggaaaccttc attaatgatt
    54721 tctgctttta acaaacttga aatgatagac agtaattttt atctcttata cccatgttcc
    54781 ataactgttt catgagcttt ccgtgattta cattatcaaa gaatcctttg atatctatgt
    54841 ccacacagta gtgaaaacct cttccttgac tattcaccaa tgatttcatt cttgctaatg
    54901 catgatgtgt acttcgattt ggacggaacc cataactatg ggcatgaaac tttgcttcac
    54961 atataggttc aaggatttgt aaaatacatt gttgaaacaa tctatcccat attgttggta
    55021 ttccaagagg tcttttttta ccattaggtt tcggtataaa aactcgccta accgcttgtg
    55081 gtttgtacca agagaacatt gatttaatct gttctatcac ttcatctgtt aaaagcgatt
    55141 ttatgtcgtt gatggtcatc ccatcgactc cagctgttac actccccata tttcttttta
    55201 tgtttcggta tgccaatttg atgttttcat ccatcatcat aagctctatt agtttataaa
    55261 agttgtctcc attttgactt tgctgatata agccgtccat aatggactgc atatcataat
    55321 attcagcatg cctaagcttc gcagttttct ttataagtcg gtgctccttt cagagttaac
    55381 cttttttagt ctcacaagaa ccttataatt cgactgattt gctctataaa atggttggtc
    55441 aatcttctgt cagactaatg gctatccctc catgatgttt ccatcatttc gtaggtactg
    55501 tgccatcact ctcaccacca taaataaagg ttatatgcac gctaatctca cgaacatttt
    55561 ccccttaaac atttcaataa agataagttc tccatgttgg tggctttcca cgttccacta
    55621 cttctatctg ttcatgacac ttttagggct ctcctttaag cctgttaact ggatgccgcc
    55681 tgtaacgaca tatgggtttt cataacaact attcttactt acccacatta acgccacgct
    55741 cgtggcacac acatttctat gcgttaagcg ttctagaccc gtacattcgg agattcgtca
    55801 gattctgcct acccgatggt ttttgtgaat ccattctacc catgagtgtt ttgtagactc
    55861 ccgacctata ggctacatca tccacctctg gacaactttc gtagtactta cgtactttac
    55921 ggtagctctc agccgacttt accgagcttc acacacttac agttcttatc cactgcatca
    55981 tgcatgtcgg agtatcagag gaagcccttc caggcgttac cctttcattt gacttctcga
    56041 aatagtagtt ctcctgattt catatcagtg cttaaccttt tcagttaaga acgtgtcgca
    56101 caattgtaag cttgaagggc tgttttaata tgatccatgt cccctggact cgttactccg
    56161 gctctttcta tcgcatgttt aaactcctgt acaccagccc aaatactgta gtccggatct
    56221 gtaatacagt ttggtgattt acaatatttc gtattaaaag cgccttcgga actctgcatc
    56281 ggatcactac cacgtcctcc gctctcttgc atcatttgag caagcattaa agcaacaaac
    56341 ggttccacgc caaaggcttt cgcatgcttc cgaatcgtag gttcccattt tagaacttca
    56401 ggtgaaacat tcatgacttg cccttcacct gtatacgtaa tatcacccgt gtctgttcca
    56461 ctatcactcc ccattgctgc aataaaaatg cttactactc caagtaaaag aaaagaaaaa
    56521 agacccatca caagtagtgc taaagtgatg agccatttct ttggtataat ctttaaaact
    56581 agatgcatag tattaagcac ctcccccaaa taacatcaat tcttcatctg ttacttctac
    56641 atgaaaatga atgtttttta cagccccaat acttaagatg acatcccctg ttggcaaatg
    56701 tggaatcgct gcaatctcac tttcacttaa ctgtcctgca aatacttttc gtaacatatc
    56761 taaactgtta ttatcttgct gcataataaa tttgtactgt gtaagttcaa ataacttttt
    56821 aatttcatca atcatttctt gtgaagatcc ttccggtaca aaatcacgaa tcgtgtgact
    56881 tgcatataaa agccctgcaa agtattttcg atcttctcgg ctaaatttcg ttaaaaattg
    56941 tagcgcatga gcgctttctt ttttcgtgtt aattatatga tgcgcctcgt caataataat
    57001 gaaataacga attacatctt caaaagcaag ttgttgttta gtatatgcct ctaattgtgg
    57061 cgcaccattg gatatcattt catcccatat taaattaaaa acattaaaaa tttgcgcttg
    57121 gaatacttcc ggtttaaaat ttgaaatgtt tcgtaaggaa aacgatacaa cttgttcttt
    57181 tttaaagttt tcaatagtgg aatgaccatc aaataattgt gcatatgctt ctactaaatt
    57241 tacaagattt aattcaatca actctaaacg atgttttctg ctttctccta aattctcatg
    57301 gtgttttcta ttttttacat tctcatataa ttcatcacga acaaaagata aaaagtttga
    57361 gaaaatggga tactcatttg gttttcttgt tgtaatttca tttttcgctc ctttttcgtc
    57421 attccataat cccattcgaa tatataattt gcgaagtaaa ttttcatatt ctttaatttc
    57481 atcatctttt gcttctggcg caatgaatcg ataaaaaatt gtcaatttag ataaatgttg
    57541 agtgaaacta acttcttcaa gttctgctgt cttatatact tgaagtgggt taatttgacc
    57601 ttgtgaacca tctaatgcaa ttgttttccc gttcagatca cgtactgttt cctcaaattc
    57661 ccctacaata tcaaaaatac gaataaaatg acctttactt gcatagtcta ctgatttctt
    57721 ttttagtaat gttgattttc cagcaccagg ctttccaatc attacaccgt tataaaactt
    57781 tctttgttcg tctttatgaa aaatatcaaa aataacattt ccttttgttt tcgttgttcc
    57841 ataatacgta ccgtatggat cgtgcaaata agaataatga aacggacacc caccagccaa
    57901 actgactgcc ggaatttctt tcccttttct tcggttcaca taatttttct gtgtatcaaa
    57961 gctcgttacg agtgcatccc attcatactc ttgttcattt aaaaaaacag ctcctcgaaa
    58021 gttataagat tctaatgttt ccatgatctc ttttacttgt ttttctaact catctaatgt
    58081 tctagcggaa acataaatac ggatatgaat acgtttcatg acctcacctt gtttcaaatc
    58141 cgtatagaga gcttccagct ctaaaaattc attttttgca tcaattcgat ctatattatc
    58201 ctttgctgta tcatgccgaa cactttgttc actcatggat ttattaatcg attcaacgac
    58261 ttcttttcga tcatcactca ttacatctaa tgttgtgatc acatttggca tattcataat
    58321 ttgctctaac caaaaatcat ttacctctgt tggataatca tagacatgaa tgcaagtacc
    58381 taatccgtca cctgtttgaa aataactttc tttaaaacta attccccctt gtggctgaac
    58441 tctagccact aaaaaggggt tataaccttt cttctttttt agttcctctt gtttttcttt
    58501 tttagatttt ttactcttga acgcaaacat attgttgccc ccttactacc atatattttt
    58561 cgttcctaat tttgcatttt gattgaacaa tttaaacata agctctaact ttttctcttc
    58621 atccacctct aatagttcag tagagcgctt gatatatcgt tttgctgcat ctacacgttc
    58681 ttttacgatt aattccgttt ctccataaat aaataagaag gcttcacgat tggttctgcc
    58741 ccattctaaa aactgaagtt cttttaactt ttgatttaaa attcgttcat acaaaggact
    58801 ggtacattct ttaattttct tctctatata acgttgttgt tcggttgttt gacatggaaa
    58861 gtttaaaaaa acgagtttaa tggactgttt gtaggcttga taaaaatacg catgtgagaa
    58921 aatgacaaat gcttgttcat cgctattctt agagaacata tcttcacctt cgacttgaat
    58981 aatttctaaa aactcctcat ttttcagttc aaatatgcca tcctccgtca tgtctacaat
    59041 ttgcataatt tccgcaatac ttttctttac ctttggtggc gcttctttct tttttctaga
    59101 taaaaaacct aacagttttg gatttttctt tttcaaagtg tctttctttg gcttttcttt
    59161 cttctgtttt tttacttttg gttctgcctt tgttctttct tctttctttt tgttaggtac
    59221 caccttcaca atttcttttg gttcagaaat tgattctttt acgttttttt cgttaaatcg
    59281 aaatgcattt ttcttcggtc tttctagttg ttttggctct tctttctcta catctttttc
    59341 gctgaataac gccatatgtg atccctccct tattgatcgt tatcaatggc gcaatatgca
    59401 cctttccttc ttagcaatgt aataatcaaa acttcataca ttcgtttttg aggattcgta
    59461 cttggtcgcc aaatcatgat aattgcaata actgccatga aaataacaaa tggtaattga
    59521 aaggaatcat gtacaaaatt cctaagaatc atcgttacaa ctaataagcc aattaataaa
    59581 aagaaatcta ttaaataaag cactttatta atccgtaatt ctgtactgat ttccttcgga
    59641 atccgatagc ttctcatcgg gattccctcc ttttcgacaa taaaaaataa gcgtacgatt
    59701 acgcttattt tttatccgta ttctttttat ttttgtttac aatatctctc caacttttac
    59761 ccgtattttg acccatctga taaaaacgct ttgtattctg taccgtttcc gaattatgaa
    59821 tgcgctcttg cactcctctt accttttgtt tcaccgatga tgtagtattt ttaacttttt
    59881 cggttgtata ttttcctaat gtctgtgttt cttgacctct acttgctgcc acttctttat
    59941 cactttcata aggaataatt gggctactat gtgtcaccgt tacgatgtcg gctgataccg
    60001 ggctacttcc gcttggtact gatcttggtg cttccactgg tgccgggcta cttccgcttg
    60061 gtactgatct tggtgtttga cttccttcac ttgttccttg tcttactgtt cctggtgttt
    60121 gaactccttc atttgttcct tgtcttaccg ttcctagtgt ttgacttcct tcatttgctc
    60181 cttgtcttac cgttcctggt gtttgacttc cttcaatcgc tccttgtctt acgcctcctg
    60241 gtgtttgact tccttcattt gctccttgtc ttaccgttcc tggtatttga cttccttcac
    60301 ttgctccttg tcttacgcct cctagtgttt gatttccttc aatcgctcca tttgattttc
    60361 cagcttcttt catttcatct tgaagacttg ttgttcccga ttcttgccca ttcgctcccc
    60421 ctgggttttc gttccctcct tttttcatgt cttcttgaat agatggcgta ccaccattct
    60481 ttttatcttt ttccttattt aagtttcctt tttctttttc attttttgct aaatcattac
    60541 catttgcttt tttctgatcc gcttttttca tttgatcttg caaggactct ttattttcag
    60601 actcattccc ttttttcaaa ccgcttataa gccctgccac gccacctgtt gccatcgctg
    60661 ccgcacttgc tgttttagct gctgcaacac cagttccttc tgctgcacct ttcgctcctt
    60721 ttccaatcct atttccgaga ctcttcattg gttttgaatt tgcgagactg ccaattcctt
    60781 taccaagtgc gaaaccacct actaacatgc cccaactgct ctttaatcca atatctattc
    60841 caaataacct ttctacgact gccggaccat ctagaactgc catactaaat gccgctaatg
    60901 caatcagata cggtacacca tttaatttgt catggagaaa agctgttcct attaggtata
    60961 gcttcaaaga taggaatatc ataatcgttg ctataaatat attgaggata ttagataata
    61021 cagcttttaa cttttgacca ttcgcaacat cggctggtgc taatatattt gctaacaagt
    61081 agttaaaaga caattcataa aataatctag ctaatttaat acttaccaat aacaaagtta
    61141 atcccgttat cagtaaagta aagaatatat tccaaaagtt ccagtgccag cgataatact
    61201 tttctggaaa gaaatcaaac catccatctt ttaattctgc taaagatgcg actcccatcc
    61261 catccattac tcttttattt ttcaataatt tttgtccatc atctgataat tttttatctt
    61321 tagcgaactc aaaatccgaa tcaatttttt ctgtaatatc aatctgtcta atattttttt
    61381 ctggaatatg atttttcgga ttcatgtcct ctttcttttt ccatccattt tgatctatta
    61441 ctgcaacatc cgttatattc ttcttaataa tttcatcact taaagaaccc ttttgttcag
    61501 atttcacaac cgctatagca tcatcggtga acttatcgac ctttgtcata cccgtactta
    61561 ataagcaaag tacactcaat gttatgaaaa tattgatgat aatttgagaa cgattcattt
    61621 gtttattcat aataaacatg tagccaatat ataaaaacga aatggctaaa agaacgacaa
    61681 acaatggata taacatatca acaaaatttt gtatttccgg tgaattaaag aatcctttaa
    61741 tccccagtat ggcatctgtc acaccttcta aagcatctac aactaaagat aagcctacaa
    61801 ttaggaacca tcctagccaa cgcaatacat aattcacgat gtctcctact tgaagataat
    61861 ccgagaacgc ttctaaaacc tttaaaatct cttcatcttt catcatttac cctcctctca
    61921 tgcttgctat tgccctaata cttcttttgc tgtccaattc actctctcat ttagtctgtc
    61981 gatacgaata atcaattttc ctttttgttc ccgatctact gaaaggaaaa gaaccgcatc
    62041 ttctagacca agaatgacct cattttcttc tgttacaaat ggcgagtaac tatctaaaat
    62101 caattgcatt ttatccgtga ttgtcggtac atacattccc tcttcctcct ttatgtttgg
    62161 aatcaaaaaa gcacccaatt atttgagtgc tttctaactt gttacttgtt ctttttcttc
    62221 taaatcacgc aagattcgat taatcttgtt ttcgactgct tgatagacac ttttgtcgat
    62281 gtggtcattg tgagctaaca tttgaaattc actgtaaaac tcgcccattt cttgattttc
    62341 aacttcatct aatgacttgc ctaactgcgc taaaaagaac ttgtcaacca gtttcaaaac
    62401 cgctaaatca gattcgaaaa attcattaac cgtttttcct ttccaatttt caatggaaag
    62461 ggaatcaaac gggctgtctt cctgctgaaa tgcctcttcc ggaatctctt catcaatacc
    62521 catcattgtt ggctcttcta ctggctgtga tgtctctact ggtggcaaat cttcctgttc
    62581 tggttctgat tttctttctc ctagaaaatc tacaataagt gattttggat ttacatcatc
    62641 atgtagagaa tcaatatcta tatctaaaat agatttatct gtatcgaatt ctactcctaa
    62701 gtactcccat ctgtatttta aggctgtttc ccccgtatta taaatcgggc gaggtctgat
    62761 ccgttttctg ttattatcct gacgttttat gacacgaata acggcacttt ctccttcttt
    62821 aaaattcata agttcatttg ctgttaacag tggtcgttga tctagacttt ccgttttatt
    62881 tttatcagta gaaagacctt ttccgcttcg ggaagataga ttaatcgtct gattccctag
    62941 ttttttagaa actttttcgg cggtttcttg atcgttagtt agaatgtaaa ttgtattccc
    63001 acagtttcca tcaatcgtat ctgcatcctc accatactta tttttcaatt gtgcatatgc
    63061 ctggattaca aggttaaagc gaacatttct accaagacaa accgtgataa tatttgccat
    63121 tccttcaata ctcggcatat ttccaaactc atctaagcaa aaaaccactt cacggtgaca
    63181 tttccctcca cgagcgaggg atgcaccctt tgccaatata aaataaagct gccttacaaa
    63241 aatagaagca atcacatgat ttgaagaatc aaagtctggt gtaatcataa aaatagcgac
    63301 tggtttatcg aaatagtcca ctgttattac ttgtatatct tcattttctt ctactacttt
    63361 aaattctgta tcacctgtct tttcatctat tttcataata gaaatagatg ttttcttttt
    63421 cttatttcct ttttcattaa attgaatgat atccccaact tttattactt tcttaaaatc
    63481 taatgcaaaa cgtcccgtaa tatctgattt gatagactcc tttgagccat ctggaaatac
    63541 aatttctatt cgttttctag gtgccacttt tccttttatt gtttttccaa aacctacacg
    63601 ttttaaatcc acactatttt ttgcggtcat tttagcgatt tcatcaaatg taaaaataga
    63661 taaaccgttc attgtttgtg taaaaatacc acctctagct tgcccttttg agaaattaga
    63721 agttgcatat tgcattttcg caacactgtc tgatggtaaa ttctcaaagt ataaatctaa
    63781 agcatttttc ggcggttcct ctggatctat aattatttct ttcgaaccaa gttccgatag
    63841 catgttagct actgcataca tcgttatttt ttcttctgtt ccttctgcaa tacatttatc
    63901 tgttatggct aaaatcatgg cgttacataa gctcatagca caatcttgcc aaaaaggatc
    63961 tttaacacct ggtttataat acaaagtgtg tgagagtgtc ttacataatg cctgtgccgt
    64021 tgaataatct ccatctttat aggcatcttt gacaagctgc aataagttat agctcataga
    64081 atcaagtgga gttaacaggt tcaaaacttc aatgtgatag cctcgttctt ccagcgtttc
    64141 tttcgatgcg ctgaacaatt ccccctttgg atcattaaaa attagggagg gtttatgttc
    64201 cgctctagaa tagacatcaa ttgtaggaaa tacataggtt tcccctttac cagagcgtgt
    64261 tgtaccaata attaagttgt ttaccggact atcatcaata aataccttgt cacctagtcg
    64321 ggagataaca acaccaccgc cacctttaaa tgtttcctct cgatctggta cagctcggta
    64381 ctgctttttc agctcttcaa ctgttgtaaa acgactagac cctttctcat gattatttaa
    64441 gtttttaaag gaagatttca atttgtacac tgttctcgct atagttccaa tcactacaag
    64501 gaaaacaagc aagtagtaaa ttggatgctc tgcaattggc atccgaaaaa gaaatcctat
    64561 ctccatatga aacggtttgg gatgtaataa atcactaaaa gttgtttcta tcagctctaa
    64621 agataagttg agtaaaaaat tagcgaccaa taacattcca acaaacaaaa aagcactcaa
    64681 tggaatgagt acttcttttt cagctaattt atatttgatt gatacctttt cactatacat
    64741 atcaaagaat cacctctgtt caatctagcc acacgtatta cttctttaag ccaaagccca
    64801 aatcataatt atatttctca tattctgtta tcttatcgaa gtcattcgtt acatctaaag
    64861 atatgatata tccaaatttc ttagtaattt ggtcatctgt tggcatttgt tgaaaacttg
    64921 ctactacttt tatatcggaa tccttcattt gttggagaaa gtatataaaa tcttcctgac
    64981 ataaataatt ggtttcatct acaattacgt attcatattg tttagctata tttatcacat
    65041 cttctgtaat tttaaaattc ccataccctt cattcgattc acaatccaag tgttgtaaag
    65101 tcacattacc ctctgtttgc ttcccgaatg cttcgtcttc gtattccctc agtggatcta
    65161 acactaaaac ttttgataaa cttaaagcca ttttcttcag ttccctcgtt ttccctgttc
    65221 cgactcgacc taccaccatt aaacttttat ctagacttga aatttgtatt aaatttgcac
    65281 tattaacaaa catctatatg acccctttca aattaaaaag gtactctttt tatgagtacc
    65341 tttttggcaa tatcagttga tttttttgta gacaaataat aaagttcttt aaaaaataat
    65401 aaagtcgttt aattcctcga cacttatgaa gccaatctga tgataatttt ttgcatcttc
    65461 tttatcaatt ttgaaaggat tttctttatt taataaataa ccttttgcac agtcaaattg
    65521 gcttttataa agcaccatta caggtttttc tctactagga ttttgaattt tcgagacttc
    65581 aacttttgta taatcactct ttaattcata aattttatca tcatccaaag tcacataaat
    65641 agtatgggta ttaaacggaa ttttcattgt aaatcctcct ttttgaataa ctttattttt
    65701 tattttagtt ccaattaatc gtggtatcaa aggttttaga ccttgttttt aaaagacttt
    65761 attatttcta atcatttttc tttatttact cgctaccatc ttttcatttt gtttcagaac
    65821 tggcttttct tgatttgttg gtttctctgg ttctgttggc ttctctggtt ctgttggttt
    65881 ctctggttct gttggttttt c
//
LOCUS       35_00027               65901 bp    dna     linear   UNK 
ACCESSION   35_00027
FEATURES             Location/Qualifiers
     Segment         complement(24799..26391)
                     /ETX_MTX2="NA"
                     /Endotoxin_C="NA"
                     /Endotoxin_M="NA"
                     /Endotoxin_N="NA"
                     /Endotoxin_mid="NA"
                     /Rank="ND"
                     /Segment_name="35_00027"
                     /Toxin_10="NA"
                     /blast_detail="ND"
                     /blast_prediction="ND"
                     /hmm_detail="Hit_desc:-2 24799-26391 len=531
                     Hmm_name:cyt.hmm	Hmm_len:525	E-value:1.4e-25"
                     /hmm_prediction="YES"
                     /locus_tag="35_00027"
                     /protein_desc="-2 24799-26391 len=531"
                     /protein_id="35_00027"
                     /protein_len="531"
                     /svm_prediction="NO"
                     /translation="KNVLVMIFVNITRRGNMKLISKIVMTALIVLSTFAFNLGGQFDK
                     GFLSTSKAYGDVIKALPQNASNIELDYAPVYDYDTDGCYATAAISPDGTTNPGLSLSG
                     SPESVCRDLNRLENSNTYSRAKLNNGWTAIMYASYFEKDQASLGPGSAGHRHDWEHTI
                     VWVKDGQVQYVTYSAHGNWYTKPRSDVRFSGNHPKIVYHKDGGSTHAFRLANSNDEPP
                     ENYYHQWLQLPMVGWNGYPSPNIREKLMTTNFGDATLEIKDGRFEKALANAKPPINFD
                     PYAPELEDGGTYQIVSILNNSSVVDLNQADGNVQLWQNGNANNQKWKLVYDSNKSAYQ
                     IKNIANQNLVLAWNDLNGSNNVVATSNQNKEEQYWIPTEAGNGYYYVRNKKDQNKVLD
                     VSGYGTANGTNVTVYNFHGGNNQTFQLSNVTGSLTREVESLYKAQPGQTSRSSNNFSL
                     EHLAAGAKVRVVLEGAGATSLSFKIARDKSGTDPVIWSNVRDGSILTIPSGDDRKNLY
                     IAGPPSGYTSNGTFKVKFYALPN"
ORIGIN      
        1 tgcagcattc cctccaccta aaataactac atttccggca ggaattccct caatacctga
       61 taataaaatc ccttctcctt gatgttgttt ttctaaataa tatgctccca tgaatacagc
      121 acgacgccca gcaattgcac tcattggctt taataatgtc aaaacaccat ctttgctaat
      181 tgtttctcct gcaattgcag tagtaccagc atttctcagt gcttcgacac actctttcga
      241 cgcagccaga tgtaaaaaac cccagattat aagatctttt ttaaagtaac gatattcttc
      301 aggtaatggt tcttttactt taactaccat atcgacttcc caagcttctc cttgtgctac
      361 taaatttgca cctgcgcctg tatattcatc atttgtatat cctgatccaa tacctgcatc
      421 tttttctact aagatttgat gcccttcttc aactaacttc cgaacatttt caggggtcat
      481 tcctacacgt gcttctccct tttttatctc tttaaccact ccaattctca cttctaacac
      541 atccttttat aagcaatata atacctagga ttaaaaaaat aatacatgaa tttaccaaac
      601 ttattatgtc cattcatgtt atttttatcg cctaactagc ttttaaggta gaaaacatcc
      661 aatatcaatt attgttataa ggatatgtaa acatttttcg aaatcccagg taatattcct
      721 cctaccaaaa gtatgtggaa ttgattcggt aactaaagag acgatgcgct gaaagtaact
      781 atgttcccgg aaggttaata aacactactt aagaacgcct aatcaaacga ttgtatcaaa
      841 taaaagatac tgattaatat caattatcat atgttattga tgagagacga atcgttaaga
      901 aatagattcc gaaaaatgct tctattacta caaaagcttt ttaaccattt agtgttatag
      961 aaataccact aaggagtgta tatactgaaa ttgttgcgat aacagcattg ctacttgtat
     1021 taataacaga aactgtatta gaattcacat tggcaaaata atatatgaac tcattcagtc
     1081 aatgatgacc taataaacgt agatgtaaat taagaaacct ctttagaaag aaaaacctaa
     1141 ttagggactg ttactgtgct tttacagcaa ggctattcaa gaaattacta attgaagaag
     1201 cttgaaaaat acgtaggcta aaagagctga tattataata cttttcagta attataagta
     1261 ttgatggaaa gaatttagat tcttttggct gccaagattc gttataccat tcctgactgt
     1321 ggaagtataa ttcataccta tttattttat cttgcataac ttttttgctg taaactgact
     1381 tctggacttc aatgaaaaat ggagatctac gccaaattgt aaatgcatca ggttccatga
     1441 attctttacc atactttggc tccactttaa acagtttagg tttttcataa tagataagct
     1501 gtttatacac atctaatatg cctagaaagt ggggaatctt ttggctagtt ttgcgaagtg
     1561 tgctggattg agggaagtaa atgtatggct gttgcgagat attggcattc acatgaccat
     1621 ctcttcttaa tcgcttcatc accgtattac agcatgtaac cgcgttcttt aatccttgaa
     1681 aatgcaaatc aataatgtca tcacgagaca tacatctaaa acgcttcaaa ttgtttagta
     1741 tggctttgtc tctattcctc ataatctaac accccgaata attgattttc ttcttgtggt
     1801 aggttttgca actttatatt ctctttcgga acgcgataag gttcaactat cttcttggct
     1861 ttacttaatt ctaaataagg agattgtact ttctttaatc catttaactt taatatcatt
     1921 tggccagatt gctccaagcg ttctgaacca ggagtaccca taatattact attaattgta
     1981 ctatcacatt taaagcccat tctaaccgtc atattgagct ttagcttacc atccaacact
     2041 tttgcatcag gtcgttgcat acttagcatt aaaaaaactc caagtgccct tccgactgcc
     2101 gatatttttt caactataga catacattcc ttttcatctt gcaacataac cacttcgtcg
     2161 atagcaagta agatatacgg tttctggtta tcggtattca ctttgttata ttcatcgata
     2221 tgatccactt catactcttc cattagtttt ctgcgttcgc gtatttcctt ccacactttc
     2281 tgcagcataa tcttcatttc tatttcttcc atgcaaacct cttttacgtg tttcaccctt
     2341 cgcaagaaat gaaattcgga attcttcaaa tcgcccaggt acaaatgtaa tttatcagga
     2401 gacatatatt gaataagtgt agacagtaca acgcgtacca tactactttt cccgctcccc
     2461 gtctctcctg caattagaag atgcggcgtg tttgaagcaa tcatgtcata cgtaatcata
     2521 tttccaaatt ggtcacgccc cacaattaca ggaagatgat gttgtataag taatggctgc
     2581 cacttcttat aactgtaatt gtatgcttgt agcccagcat ccgaatgaaa cacattaagt
     2641 acaaatcttt taatatcacc ttcaattgct acattacgcc ctaatatttg ttgaaagcaa
     2701 aaccacttct tttcaatggt tttcggatct aatccgtttg gaatggtaaa tatgtatcga
     2761 accttttctt ttgaggaaga aatatcatgt atcttcgggt aaatgggtac tttcccacct
     2821 cgtgtttgat gatctacata taaacctgcc tttacaaaca cctctataag tcgattcttc
     2881 aaagtttgtt tatgaagcca atcctttaaa atccccatgt aatttcctcc ttaaaacatc
     2941 accacaattt gaatgaatac ataaccaatg aaacaaactc cacctatcct tattccatga
     3001 tatattccat cgcttacaag tttcgctgct gcaacataat cgttttttac aagatgcttt
     3061 tctaacaatg cccctccaat tgtcgttact cctaaagctc ctaaagagat aaatgtagtt
     3121 aacatataaa tttccccttt ataaacagaa ttttgaatgt cgatgataca tgggcttaca
     3181 aacttagaag tttggtagag gtatcttgat agctactttg gtagcaacct tgatacatct
     3241 tattgtgaat agcttgtaca atatgcaaat ttttctgtgc aattgcgtat agttttttgc
     3301 atttcggaca aggatgatta aaaaagatta tggaggagat taacgtgtgg ggtagaggta
     3361 ttgggagaca tagaacaaag ctagctaaat ttttagctag ctacaattac tcaattcagg
     3421 atttttctaa agctagtaag gtaaacagaa atacattagg tcaactgtgt aatgacaagg
     3481 attatgtgcc atcaccaaat acaatgcaga aaataatgaa gatagttaga aaacatgatt
     3541 ctcgaaaaca aataactgac ttttggcata tataaagaga ataatctctt tatatattat
     3601 tctttatgca agcttgatat tgatttttat agggaaactg tagcgattcc ttataggtat
     3661 ttccttactg ccctctcttt ctccaataaa tcttaattta tttttggtag tggcagattg
     3721 ttttctttta ttaaatcata aataaatttt tctagtacac tttcagctgc ttctcgcatt
     3781 tgatttgatg ttgaatcatt aaacaccttt tctatctctc taagtagctg ttttaaagaa
     3841 tgattgtcct tgctattttt aaggaattcc tcacctaatc cttgaacaaa agtactaata
     3901 acaattacct tttccaattt agttagttcc atctctatgc ctcctaatca gcttatcatt
     3961 ctcatcaaac atgacatctc ctctaattaa taaagagtta ccaaaagtct tggtgttatg
     4021 acaagatatg catagatatt ttcgagtctc atgatttaag ggttatatat atcctgtgac
     4081 ctaatcttaa tgatatgctc aggaactttc ctaaatcgta tatttttcat aatagacaag
     4141 taaaagtcta taaaagtatt cttttaaatt caaatcacat gtttgttaga gtctataaat
     4201 ccacaataga ggtacaaaat gaatttatag cttcgtattt tttggacaaa tttaccggct
     4261 gaattaacag aaactttgtg ttactctgaa cttgttgaat atcccaatac attcaacaat
     4321 gctcaaaatt gcatatttac tatgcaacca tccacccaga taccttagtt aatacttctc
     4381 cctaattgtc gttattgcta aggtatcttt ttagatgccc tgtgtacagt ttttttctct
     4441 cagtgataaa gctatttccc acttaatata atcaattttt tcaatacatt ttcttaacaa
     4501 aattcagatt tggtattttt actaccattt actttatata cagtttttaa gttttcccct
     4561 tacaattttg aaatcttctg ctaaaatcta aacatatttt tgcgaccact aaacaaatat
     4621 ataaaattta agtaaaagac ttttatatta gtttaaatgg ttgccataaa gacaaggcaa
     4681 atatccaagt aggatctcca tttccttgat agctttgaac cgcttcataa aatttccctt
     4741 gatactctac tttatctcct tttgtatatg cctttttggg atcccatttt tcatacgtta
     4801 cattttgact ctttgttgtt actgtaagga tgttgctttg aaccgagata tttccagcct
     4861 tatctacagc ctttacagta tatttatatt ctttattagc tgtaaggttt tgatcagtaa
     4921 actttgtttc ttgtacagtt tgaattaatt gtccatcacg taacacttga tattctttta
     4981 cacccacatt gtctgtagaa ggattccatt ttagctctac actgtctgat gcaacattgc
     5041 ttgcatataa tccttgtggc tgtgttggag cttctgtgtc cggtttcgga ttaacaattt
     5101 gatttacttt cttcaggcca tcctttgtaa cttcatatat tactttttta tcaaagcttt
     5161 cgcgtttatt attatccaga tttgttaatg tcgctctctc tccaccttct agatgtgtaa
     5221 gttcaataaa attgcctact tttactggga ctgtttttga ttcagcattt tgttgggtat
     5281 tcccataaac ctctttgtta tataccactt tacctgatgt atcctgtact ttaatacttg
     5341 catacgtact atcaaaataa ttgtgtggtg tacctgctat taaactaact tgcaattctt
     5401 ctgttgattt atttaaatta agttttgcaa attcaaaatc tcctataccc ttcatggacc
     5461 atgcaaaccg atccccttct aaaatgtttg gagattcatt tttgattttt accttttttt
     5521 ccacagtttg atcaaatata tctgttaata taatttttgc ataagtattt gttggtaatg
     5581 atatagattg actgattcca ttttgataag atttaatatc attaattaca ttaatcggtt
     5641 ggcccgtcat attttcaata ttataaattt caattttccc cttaaattga ggtgtactac
     5701 tatcttttaa ttgccaagtt atatttaatt tttcattttc ataatacata gactttacat
     5761 cataatctag ttttcctatt tcaggttggc taggttgatt taacgtaaat gtttttcctg
     5821 ttccaatagt tgatcgagag tctcccccag ccttaaacca aagatattct gaagtagctc
     5881 ccccatccca attattattc aatggctctt gcccctctat tgattgagta ttccaagatg
     5941 tccatttttt atctgagata tttcttccat atccatcttt tacacgtgcc tctcttacat
     6001 cttgtccatt accaagccag tcttcttgaa acagcgtttg tccatagtta aatgtaacgt
     6061 taggaactgg aaagtccata atcccaataa gcttccattg gttttttgaa acatctttta
     6121 accactgtcc aaattttgtg tgtccattct cttgccaaga acgcattgtc atgcgatacc
     6181 aattataatt ctttcaatca tatgtcgtct gaattttaag acctgttcct tctccaccaa
     6241 aattacttgc aactgatgta ggggatacat attctgcttt tattgcttcc ttagaagaaa
     6301 taggatccca aactgcaaag tgcaaagtac gctttccatt ttcatcaaaa ccgctttgtt
     6361 gttggaatcc agcataccca ccagcttctc ccccctggtt ccagttatgt acagcccaat
     6421 atgtataagg tgctgtttga acaggagacc agtctatact aataatatct gaagaaacac
     6481 tatttttagg tgtaacataa actcctggag cagacgccgc ctctatgata gaaattgatg
     6541 atccaaacat cgaaaacacc gtactagctc tgtaattgct aggatttttt tgacgccatt
     6601 tcttgttctt tgattgaaca taattttccc tctcctcttt cgttattaat aactatttaa
     6661 aataatatct ctctatatac aattgaacaa attccccatg aatgtagtac cattttaata
     6721 aaatggatat atttaatgtt attttcactg ttattcaata agcatttata gtatttcgtt
     6781 ataaatttaa gttacatatc gctgaattta tcctattaac aatagaaaaa ttcataaaaa
     6841 taaaaatatt acagaacttt ttaagcactt attaattaaa aacccccatt tttctacaaa
     6901 tgagggcgta atacgttgaa aatcttatag tttactttct acatcttact tgtctaaaaa
     6961 atattgaatt catttttaag tatttgatga tattgtttct ctgttatttc ttttttaatt
     7021 ttctttccat gccgggtttc tgtaaaactt tgcttagtaa gtgcaatatg cccgtgttca
     7081 attaatttgc aaataatatt cgccttattt actggtgatt ctggatgctc tataaccatg
     7141 ttttgtatag cattcacttt cttttcatta attgcattta aataaaaagc ataaccgata
     7201 gaccaggtat cactaagatc cgaatcaaaa aaatgtgaag tttctccatt ttttcctttt
     7261 ttcatttcta atacatgggt tcctttctcc gtattttgtt tacgaacacg atattcaccc
     7321 gttacagaag tcacgctgtc accgtgaaaa ggaacaggat gtaaagggag ataggatgca
     7381 aaaccggcgt ctataatata gttttcatat ttgtgttgta aaacgataag tgcatggcca
     7441 tcatcagggt tccactttct tgtttttgga tcatatagag ttccagctat tcgatacaca
     7501 ttaaatccac aatcacacaa aaaataatat aataaagaat taatttcata gcataatccg
     7561 ccacgattct ttaaaagcag cttttcttca atattttctc tagaaaattc tttcgtattt
     7621 ccttccatga tgtctaagtt ttcataaggt aataagtgcc ccatctgcaa aagaattcta
     7681 tgtaaatctt caaatttcac attttctctt gggggaattt ttaattttaa gaaaaacttt
     7741 ttttgtaatt cagttaacat tatatatctc ctccaattgc agaagccata tatatttacc
     7801 tatatattaa gactattaat tatatatggt gtacagcttg attaatacat ttcataagag
     7861 tgtgtagcac taaccatatt agcgacaatt aaggagcaag tgctcaaaaa tcccttaata
     7921 tttattcaaa tgtatctttt tgatattttg gtatctttac taatccccca aagctgagtt
     7981 aataagaatt ttaaatgtaa tgtctaaaag tgtactttgt gataaatcga aaaatagaga
     8041 atcttagatg cagttattat tcagataaat aactatataa cctttaatcc ttctacttat
     8101 acatataata ctctttatat cgttcaaact tagatttttt tgtttttgct ggtattatgg
     8161 gtgaccttaa tgttttagag ggtgccgctt gctttggcat ttctaatact ccacgtttct
     8221 tcagctctct atacaaacta ctcactttgc accctactat tttcgcaata tctggatatt
     8281 cggttccatg attaaataat tgaactgctt gtttacatct ttcatcccat ttttcttctg
     8341 tcgttcgatt tttagctgat tttttgtcta gcttgataca ctctctttct atattacact
     8401 gctcggcatt atactgttct tcatccgctt gacgattaca aaactcctcc ccctctaggc
     8461 gtatcatttg tgcttttttc gcaactgctt tcatgtctca ttcacctcat tttgtttgat
     8521 aaattcttgc atcctacttc gctatctgca attcttgcta gtttctcaga taatacttat
     8581 aagaaggcca ttaatacttc tatccttatc acttctatta caacttttaa ttaattattt
     8641 acaacccaca ttgattttgc tgtttacgca aactacttat gtgacattca aattgatgta
     8701 catttcttat aaatatccat tccttcttaa caccagcgct tgctagcaag tgtaattcca
     8761 cttcaatttt atttttcttt tagcggcctt ttcatcaaaa atcaattccg ttcttatttg
     8821 acatactgct tttccaattt ttcaatcatc aatacaatat ttatgtacac tactagtatg
     8881 atgatcttgc aaatctaaaa tacaaattct cgtttctcta ctattcataa ttccaatctc
     8941 tgcggtataa tagttgccaa tattacacca ctaatgacag cgttttctaa ttctaataga
     9001 tttgattcat cctatttgaa caagtctatc catttttgaa cccaactcca aacaatccta
     9061 caattccatt cataacaaca ggtattttag tctgaatttt aaaattattt atctatacaa
     9121 atgttgatga tgtggtaaaa ttataaatga aaaaaagtat agatttaaaa gaagccaatg
     9181 aatataaaaa ttggcttttt ttcttgatgg aaaatgaaac aaaaacttct ttaaatcttt
     9241 attagtgata agttttaaag aaaattcacc ctggttatag ttttacataa ttgtaaacta
     9301 tagtaaattg atattattaa cattgaatat tcttaatatt aattccactt atacacatca
     9361 acaaacaaaa cattactatt aatttctact aattttttgt aaacatacta aattatcacc
     9421 ttttaatgga tttgtttatc cttaaattta tatattatat ttatgtagtt ttaatacctc
     9481 tttgtattta atattttttt tacaaataca ggtaatctat caaatatagt gaatctgaat
     9541 tagggatatg aagtctatac atcttcttta atttctataa ttactaattc agaaaatata
     9601 taagtaacca actatttatc aatgtgtata acaattgccc tcgactcttc aagtaaccca
     9661 tcaaaattaa tttgtctttc aataattccc tttagtcgtt cacctacttt ttcaaaaagc
     9721 atctttatct tgaataaatc ctttttacgt tcaaataaat attttgttca aacttgtgcg
     9781 tgcactaaaa aaatacaagt gattttatca gagtcacctt gaatttcttg cacacctagt
     9841 ggaaagaatc cgttttttac taacgggttc ttttcattat tcgtcatact acaactagat
     9901 tgttacattt ttttacagat cacctttact tgaataaata ttccgttctt atagatccgt
     9961 aaatcctctt ttctttaatg ttttttcgtt atttgagtct attcatgtaa atgcattatt
    10021 tatttctccc gtattcaatc gcctttgaac ctgtcggtat aaggtttctc tagaagtata
    10081 gtctaggata cataagattt ttgtgtacga aagaaagtat cgtaatttca accaaaaacc
    10141 atttatttac ctatgttaag tttctaaatt tgtattgata attcttggct ttagaagtat
    10201 tctatacata ttcaaacatt tgaagatgta tagaatactt ctgaaatgtt aaatgtaaat
    10261 aaatactaga ggtgttttaa tgggaaccga aatgcaacaa tttaaagcag atttttttaa
    10321 agctttatcg catcctttac gaataggtat tttggaactt ctatcagaag gtgaaaaaag
    10381 tgtaaatgaa attcaaagca ttcttaaaaa agaaggttct gcagtttctc aacaattaag
    10441 tgtattacgc gcgaaaaata ttgttgttgg cactaaagat ggaaaacgag tattatactc
    10501 ccttcgagat cctatgatta tgaatttatt agtggttgcg cggaaaattt ttaacaatca
    10561 tttaattgat acaatttcta tgttagaaga gctagatgaa gcagaaagcg aaatggtaaa
    10621 ggaggaataa attgagcaat gaggctaaaa gagaagatat catccaacat ggaattgaga
    10681 tatttcactc tataggagct catcacgttt gtaatgtttg cattaaaagt gggtattctt
    10741 gttgcgtttc atgtcaacat ttacaagatg gtattggatg tcaaaaaagg aacacagctt
    10801 gtacagcatg gttatgcggc attcagaact ttttgtttga tcaaatagga ttattagaag
    10861 aatggaatca tttttggact gaaattccag gacagatgtt tcgtagagat attactccag
    10921 ataaagtaaa agtcactacg tttattgata cgaagaagct agatagtcga gctggagaac
    10981 ttctagcgga aagattacaa ttccatgtac aacaaggtgg agatatagga aaattagaac
    11041 gtcatttaag caaaacttat agtaagtatt aggatgtcgt tttctttgat aaaaattaaa
    11101 tcctcctgta taaaacgaat gcgacacata gttgtaatcc gggtttatta aaaagagaaa
    11161 agaagggttt gtaatgagag gtttatttac gggaaggttt gaaggatatt cattagggca
    11221 ttttcaaaaa gatcttcttt caggactgat tgttggagtt gttgcgattc ctcttgctat
    11281 gtcttttgcc atagcttctg gtgtaaaacc agagtatgga atttatacaa cgtgtattgc
    11341 cgggatactt atttctctat ttggtggttc aaggtatcaa attggagggc ctacaggggc
    11401 ttttgttccc attcttttag ggattgtcat tacttatggg tatgaaaatt tactactcgc
    11461 tggtttgatg gctggaatta tcttatgcct tatgggaatt tttaaattag gttcgttaat
    11521 taagttcata ccacgtcctg taacaattgg ttttacttca ggtattgctg ctattatatt
    11581 cactggacaa attgctagtt ttttaggttt aacaggcata aaaaaacatg aggactttat
    11641 agcaaacttg aaagaaatat ttactcatat cggtaccact aatttttata atgtagtaac
    11701 tgctttgatt tgctttttcg ttatactcgt aacaccaaaa attttgccaa aagtaccggg
    11761 ttcattagta ggtgttttga tttcaactat aattgcaact atatttttct caggtcatgt
    11821 acctactatt ggtacagcat atggtacgat tccaaataca ctacctcagt ttgatatacc
    11881 agagatcaca atagagcgta tccaacattt aattggccct gcgtttgtta ttgctatgtt
    11941 gggcggtatt gagtcccttt tatctgctgt cgtcgcggat gggatgacaa atagtaaaca
    12001 taacagtaat aaagaactta ttggtcaagg aattgctaat attgttaccc cattatttgg
    12061 aggaattccg gcgactggag caattgctcg aacagcaacg aatattaaaa gtggcgctgt
    12121 ttcacccatg tccggtgtga ttcacggagt atttgtgtta tttacgcttc tactgctagc
    12181 tccatacgcc tcgcacatcc cacttgctag tatggctcct attttaatgg ttgtagcgtg
    12241 gaatatgagt gagcaacagc attttgttca tatacttaaa atgaagaccg gagattctct
    12301 tgtattacta gtaacatttt cccttactgt atttacaagt ttgacaacgg ctgtggaaat
    12361 cggtcttatt ttagctatta ttttgtttac aaaacgtatg agtaatatgc ttgtgatgtc
    12421 aaaagtgctt cctgatcata caacaaagaa tgaaaaatta ttaccgcatg tggtaaataa
    12481 tgctcatgat tgccctcaaa ttagtattta cacaatagaa ggtccattat tttttggagc
    12541 tgcgcaaaca ttcgaacaaa acattttagc gacaattcat tatagaccta aaattctaat
    12601 cttacgtatg ggcaaggttc cttttattga cacaacaggc gaagcctact ttaggaatat
    12661 tgtccaacat tttaaaaacc aaggtggcgt acttctcatt tcaggggctc aatcagagtt
    12721 gaaaacaaat ctaattaaaa atggattata tgctgagatt ggaaaagaga acttttttaa
    12781 tcatacagga gaagcaatta actgtgcttt aagacatttg aataaagcga aatgtgtagg
    12841 atgtaaacat tttgcttttc atgaatgtac ccagctctcc caacaatgcc aggatattaa
    12901 tacaataaaa aataaatcaa aagcattaga attctaaaaa atatatttcc tatacaaagt
    12961 ttacttgttt tgatttactc ttttaaatat tttgctaaaa agcagaaaag gagaatgttt
    13021 aatttggcga atgcgaagaa gatttttata aagtttcaac aagaaggatt ttcatacatt
    13081 caaaaaatga tcattacaca gcaagaagag aatatattcc ttacatttca atgcaaaaaa
    13141 aactgtacaa atagtgccct ttcaatagat gataaaaaga attacgaaaa aagtatatcg
    13201 tttttttctc atgcttctgg tggtgtaatt atatggggaa tcgcttcaaa taaaaataat
    13261 aatggtgttc acatagctaa aaaaatccaa cctatctcta atggaaaaga attttttagt
    13321 aatctaaatg atttagtatt taaaaattct aacactacaa accaggatgt taagaatata
    13381 tatattcctt ttcctaaaga aataaaccgt ggattcgtaa tcacctatgt ccccaggaaa
    13441 gactatctgt taaaacttaa tgactactat acaaagacca gggataactt tgcaatgatg
    13501 atgggacaga ttctattaaa tgatatgtta gaaaatagaa aattattaag ggaatcacta
    13561 taaatcatgc atataaagga accctcttgc ttttacaaga gggtctcact ttacattatt
    13621 ttatatcggt ataaagataa ataaaaaact gtcatttgaa taaagaaaac actaaataca
    13681 atatataagg gatatcctgg aatatacata ttaaaaatag gagaaagcac taaaaatcca
    13741 attgcgatga ttaacacata ccatactgaa acaaatgctg tacgacaagc tctttcagta
    13801 attaactttt cacgttcgtc ttctagggga aacaatagtg gatacatcag atatgaaagg
    13861 gcgttatatt tcttcttctg tattttataa aaaattgtta ttacaatacc tataactaat
    13921 aaaaataaga ctggtgtaat atttaatgat acttcaaaag ttactttctt agcgtcaata
    13981 atattggcaa gttctataat gccgtaataa gtacattaat catataagaa atcatcaatc
    14041 tattcatcct cttcttcctc cttatttaat acaaacactt cttccatctt caaatcaaac
    14101 acatcacaaa ttgacaatgc taataataat gaagggacgt aatccccttt ttcaattgct
    14161 gcgatcgttt gcctcgtcac tccaactttt tcagctaata cactttgtgt gaaattaaaa
    14221 cgagctctaa tttcctttac tttgttaaaa atagtcaagt tcaccacctc ttcccttcaa
    14281 tgtataccat aattaacaaa atgtaaaatt aacttaacat ttattccgct aaaaatccaa
    14341 ttttataaaa agcggtacca gcacatattc attaatttaa aaattgtata gtgctcctga
    14401 aacaaaacgc agattgcatg ctctaaggct gaattatttg atatagcagt aaacttcaaa
    14461 tactccccac cttccaatag aatcaattaa taacgtggaa aaatcaagtg aactcttgct
    14521 gttcaagtcg ttaaggtacc caaagctcac aagaaaaaga aggaaccata tttaagtctt
    14581 aaaaaagaga taaacattag aaaaactgtc attaaaaatt caagtaaact ctctaaaaag
    14641 ttttacaatt aaagcagaga gactttgaaa caggaggcgc caatttatga atcgaattga
    14701 acgtgaagag aaaacaatta gcattatgat tgatatgtat tgtaaaaacg aacataaaca
    14761 aaatactcta tgtgaagaat gtcaaaaatt aaaagattat gcttattttc gtttatcaaa
    14821 atgtccattt caagaaaaga aaccagcatg tcaaaattgc gaaattcatt gttataaacc
    14881 agaaatgaaa ggtttagtta aggaagttat gaaaaagagc ggaccaaaaa tgattttaaa
    14941 acatccatat ttcacgctca tgcatgcttt tgacacaatg aagaagtttc ctgacttacc
    15001 aaaaagaaaa aagtgtaaaa agaaaaagtg gtttgtctaa taaactagtt tttttattcc
    15061 ttttcgacta aagaattata tgtgagtttt aaatcctaat cgcttaacaa tattttcagc
    15121 tgtgcattgc ttctgagtca tttttaaaat aaaagtattt cgaaaaagtt atgcagaaat
    15181 ccctttcctc aaatttgtct gctttatctc caaactaatc atttttttga atagagattt
    15241 ccgtttgaaa tcttgataca tcttcatcat aactccaaag ataggtttcg aacctaaagt
    15301 ggcaaaaaac aaagagtgaa ctatcgctgt gatatcttgg gtcactagtt caggaataga
    15361 taatatatag ttctaaaaat gcaaatgttt cattcgtaaa gcaacaagct catttagaga
    15421 taatccgtag tctatatgat agatgttttt taggagggtt atcctatagt agtagattag
    15481 cttttatttg ctactttctc ctcgacaact ttatcgataa gatcatcaat aacttccgtg
    15541 catcttataa taaaatcagc atcctcacga gtagtatcac tattgctaat acgttcaatc
    15601 acttctgttc catattccct gtcttcatct gtttttgcta aatatctatt gtaagccctt
    15661 ataactagta ttgcttcttt ttgacccata tcaatttggc gtagctcatc atcaaagtct
    15721 tccaatgaaa tccctcctat ttataaataa cgaagtctat ttaattatat tacaatatag
    15781 aaatttattg ttgtattatt tttgtgaact tgtgtaaaag tgtaaatgtc cacgtttaca
    15841 cttttacaca ttaagaacga aattacatgg aaaaatatga agttggatat gaaaagcgat
    15901 attcatttga ctctagtgat gaaggattta taaaaggtga atataacaga ggcttttaga
    15961 ttaaacaata tttattatat atcgagtcga tactataatt cgatgttgct gaaaacggga
    16021 tatagtattt aaatcaaagg agtggggaaa tgagtataca atataaataa gggaactaaa
    16081 atatctaatg gatctcacaa atagtatagg taatgtatat aaaaagatca cttgtcttgg
    16141 aaacaagtga tctttttatt agataaattg ctacttgcca acagcaggta gttgttatcc
    16201 tattcatatg ttcaatagat attatatcac attttttagt tatatagccg gaattatttc
    16261 taatgaaatg aaaccaataa tatttcaaaa ggtaccatta attatttagc actttaaaaa
    16321 tacaatttta aacctttcga attactaaat tagctagatt tttataaact tcaaaaattt
    16381 taccttttga agtatattta taatcctaaa taaatgaata atccttatca taaagggcag
    16441 ttaatcttaa tttgtttttg caaaagtttt gataacgtat ttaagcgcta tataacaaga
    16501 aaattatgaa ttctaatttt ctatttatgg tacgtttaat ttataaaaat agataataac
    16561 ataattttct caataagtaa tattcttatt tcaatacaaa attcttacaa ttgatgttat
    16621 acctgtatta aggggagcgt tttagttaat tagggagaaa aattgtaaaa atgatatggg
    16681 aggaacaaaa aatgtcattg aaaaagaaat taggtgttgg agtggtttca gccgctcttg
    16741 gtttatcttt aattggtggg ggaacatatg catattttag cgatcaagtt gtaacaaata
    16801 atacatttgc tgcaggtaca ttggatttag ctatgcaacc aactacttca cttaacttag
    16861 aaaatttaaa acctggggac aaaatattaa agaaattcaa tttaaaaaat agtggtacat
    16921 tagatattaa agatttaatg atgaaaatag actatactgt aaacgactta aaacaaaata
    16981 atactacaga agatttcggt aaacacatta aagtacaatt tctttgggat tgggatcctg
    17041 caaaaagccc tgcatacgag acaacccttg cagaactaaa atcacaaagt tcagagattg
    17101 tctccaaaaa agtatttcat tctaagtgga ctgaaacagg gggattaaaa cctgggaaaa
    17161 tggattggtt ttggataaag tttatatttg aggaaaacgg aacagatcaa aacgtgttcc
    17221 aaggggatag tattgcgcta aaaatggagt tccaagccaa tcaaacagag ggaaaagaaa
    17281 gataatatta caaaaatatt gttgtgaaaa tgtaaaaatg agcttgtaat tttttataat
    17341 ttgtaaaatt gaccatcaaa tatccatata aaaaaccagt gatatcagta catgtgtata
    17401 atatcgctgg tttttttgag tttaacattt tgtatgtttt gtaaaattca tttttctttg
    17461 taatctttaa atatgttcga aaggtatatc tttctagatg tattgttaca agtgaattat
    17521 ttttgtactt aaatcactta atctctaaaa tcactgctag atcgattgca taattcgtgc
    17581 gagttctttt tctaaagcag cgggctcgtt tgcataattg taaatcccta aaaacttctc
    17641 tatagcctct ggatgggaac tgattagctt gttgacagca tcctgttgtt cagatatgcg
    17701 ttcattcttc gaaatttggc atcccatgtg aaaccgaacc ataaactcat cttctattgc
    17761 cttttgatat tcttcagaca tttgatttga ttgatcggat tgtcccttat attttgatag
    17821 aatattggat aatatacgtg ctccacatat agcatcatgg ataccctgcg ccatgccagg
    17881 atctttaaaa caaactgcat ctccaaccaa cgcccatcct tttcccattc ctttatacca
    17941 gtaattatca tatccgagaa tgcctttgac cggttctact agttctgcat ttttcaagcg
    18001 cgccccaatt gttgtattcg gaaagttatc tgtaaagaaa ttgcgtagac agctttccgg
    18061 atttaatttc aaccgttcta tcaattcctt attttctaat gggaaaatgc cgacaattac
    18121 atataaatca tcattcgtcg gaaagagaat ggctgtgtta tcttttatct tgtatacttc
    18181 aaatttaggg acattatcgt ggcgaaatcc agagaaatac ccgaaataga tgccgactgt
    18241 tgccggaata cttattttga gttcactttt taccagtttg cgaataatag aggatcggcc
    18301 gtctgccccg actaccaggc gagctaaaaa ttcttgtttc tcgttgtcgc catctaaacc
    18361 tttcacgcct atcactgttt cgtcatcacg gatgacatcc gtcacacgaa atccttctaa
    18421 aacagttaca ttcatttggg atttggcttg ttcaagtaga atatgatcga gataagttct
    18481 tctaatacaa taacaacttt cctctccgta aacctcaggg atgagacctt ctatcacggt
    18541 atcctcaaat tgaaatttaa tatcccgtac cggcggtgct tttgtttcca ataacttgtc
    18601 caggacacca gtttctcgaa gaagagcgac agtattattg aaaaaggtat gggttgataa
    18661 tgtgtccctt ggaaaattcg ctcggtccac taacaacaca tggaaacctg ccttagcaag
    18721 ataaattgcc agggtagagc cggcacatct agcaccggta atgatgacat catacgtctt
    18781 attcatcgta tcactccatt ttcaagtata attattaact tgcttatcca ttagcagatt
    18841 tctaaagtta atgcccctac gagttaaagt aatggggaaa attgataaga atgcactaca
    18901 tacataaagt atggaagcta aaacgaaata agtacagaaa attctcacct gctatacaat
    18961 taaaaagaat ttgtggtaaa aatcggaatg ataatttaag tattaaataa aggtccgttt
    19021 acttgtctcg tgaagagtta ataggggtat cgccacatcg ccatcaagct aaagaaagta
    19081 aataccccaa aacgagaaaa tttgcttttc caagtcaaaa tgcataactt tttgctttgg
    19141 ggactttata agattcttaa tatgagaaac accatttcaa ttcaagtata ctacagtata
    19201 aattcaacat cgatttcaat ccttatcttc taccatgctg ttctataatt attctttctt
    19261 gcaatagcta ctgcatttaa acgtggcact tgaccaaata aagtaattag ttttgaaaca
    19321 aaaaacgcaa aattataatg gaaataatac ctcccagtac ggttcccagt aaactacgtg
    19381 tttttatcgc aataaagaaa gtcggtatgg ctgcaaaaaa ttcaatgtta tttgtaaggg
    19441 gtgcaatctt tccatcatgt ataaatatct cttgaccaat caaagcagct ataacagaaa
    19501 tagggacata atttaaccat cgcattcccc attctggtaa ttcgaaacga cttaatacca
    19561 taagaggaac gacccttgga atgaacgtta caatagctga tcctagaata atcaaaaaaa
    19621 cttcccatct tacttccatt tttccaccac cattcctact gttgaagcaa taattgtagc
    19681 aacaataaca cccatactgc tggacaacat gaaagagctt cccacagcaa tgaaaactga
    19741 tataattgcg acaactatat caagtttgat tttactacgc cctaacattg ttagtataag
    19801 aattcctata aacatagctg gcaaggcaaa ttctagaccg aacttttcag gatttgaaat
    19861 ccattgtgcc aaaaatgcac ctgctaaatt agctataagc caatttaaat aagctgttat
    19921 gttgagaccg tgcatccatt tttcactgat ttgttttttt ttcgcagcct cgctaatagc
    19981 gacaccgaat gtctcatcgg tgagtagaga acctactaac atgttcctaa gtggagaaag
    20041 atgccgaaaa taaggtgcta gtgctgcgct aagtaaaata tgacgaagat taacaaagaa
    20101 aatagtaata ataatggcag taagagaact acttgctgct atcattcctg ccgcaataaa
    20161 ctgagctgag ccagcataga gaattaaaga tattagagtt atctcagtta tgctaagtcc
    20221 cgcagtcttt tgaataacac ctgccgctat tccaatactt aaataaccca gtaacgtagg
    20281 gatacaatct tttactcctt tgataaaact atcttcatct ctctgagatg aattcacttg
    20341 gacgttcgac agactcattt cattccctcc ttatgtttga attattagaa gctaacacac
    20401 taactactat aaaaagatga aagaaaatac ggttcaattt atttgaaccg ctttccagtg
    20461 acaacatgaa atagattaga attgtttttc caaagagctt ccgttttctc tgggccaact
    20521 tctttaacta attctgagaa cataatgtca tgtctaatgt actccattgc gattaatacc
    20581 agggctggat cttctgtttt tattgcccat gcaggtatat ttggagaaaa atttgcaatt
    20641 aatacttctt cattgtcccg tgcgacaatc gttaatcgac cattcatacg ttcctcagct
    20701 acttcgggag ccatgtaatt atgatgagta gttacaccaa gctgcatatc aggtgctcca
    20761 aaaagaatag agaaaacatg gattttttca tttattcgtc tatctatagc actttttata
    20821 gacgaggctt gtggttccca aatcgacaac catatttctt cttctgcttt atttatgata
    20881 tcaatcattt cagcaacaac acgttcatca ctgctgatgc ggcgaataac atctacttct
    20941 tgttcacttt ctaaagcaga taaattcttt tcaagataat ccatagaatt ttcgaagtta
    21001 ttacgcaatc gacagattaa ctcttttgct ggcaaaggtg cataagttac aggatcagaa
    21061 ggtactgtat aaaccgcacc tttatcaatt aactttgcca acacttcgta aatcgttgaa
    21121 cgaggtacac ctgacctttt actgatttca tatcccgtta tggggtaatt ttttaaaagt
    21181 cctatatacg ctttacattc atattgcgaa aagccccatt tttgaagttc tttgtaaagt
    21241 tcttccatga taactccttt agtagttagt gtggtactta ctataaaaca aaacaaatta
    21301 tatgtcaaag ctattttttg agtatagatt ttcaattata ctcaaaacgg ggttcagccg
    21361 agatacatgt aatttcgggt catagtctgt attttatttc cattatcaga tttcggtgta
    21421 acaaaaagat gttttatgaa tcatgttacg aattattttt catacagtat tttgttacag
    21481 ctaattcaac ggataagata tttcatattt ggcctcacca taccatttcg ggaaaattgt
    21541 acgtttagac acaatttgga cacattcgaa gcatttccct tacgctaaga gacatctgcc
    21601 cagaaaacct tatgtttatg aacagatgtt aaaactcaat aatatcaaca ttttctagcc
    21661 ataattatgt tcataaagtg tgtaaataaa ttaatgttca attaatctta gttttttatc
    21721 tttctgaaca tgtagttgtt tctaaaaagg ttgtaacatc aagggttagt atctcttaac
    21781 gtacaatttt cccagaatga tatggtgagc cctaatagac agtcaagttc agtttcgtga
    21841 taactctaca cgcttaaagt gttcgactgt tggaaatgga tcataaaagt gatgcaataa
    21901 tgccttccac tcttgatatt gttcagattg acgaaatcct atcgtgtggt cttctaaagt
    21961 ttcccattgc acaaggagca aatattttcc tttctgctcc atacagcgtt gtaattcatg
    22021 atttatgtat ccttgcatgg aagagatgat tgaagatgct tgcttaaata ccgattcata
    22081 ctccgtctcc ataccgtctt ttacttgcaa tatgactgct tctaaaatca ttttgaagtc
    22141 ctcctctttc tcctaattgt accatgtggg aggaacgctg gatgaagagt tttgatatat
    22201 aacatataca cgtcaagtta acataacgtc tcattatcag tagcaaggaa aaaggggaaa
    22261 ccttaatctc agaaggaatc ccctgtttta ttttctataa aattattcat ctttttatac
    22321 attcctatta tggcgcggtt ttagttttct tgtttattac tggattagtc gaaaaactgt
    22381 ataaaatctt gtatactctt agcgtggttt tttccgaaat gctggcggta cccctactat
    22441 tttgttcgaa acgaatggta gtaggtcgcc attaatgtca ttaacattgg aatggtaatg
    22501 gcaagggaaa ataagaaaac tatcgaaaat gttgtactta atacccctga acttaccgaa
    22561 tgaactaaat aacttacaat cgacatggcc atactaatta caactgctga catgactggt
    22621 tgtctaagta tttttatttt ttcctgtttt gtttctttat ctgtataaat tggttttgta
    22681 ccaggtttgg ccttaaatag gtgcacgcca taataacttg aacaaacata ttcccaacct
    22741 gcaagttcaa acatttcaat atattcttct aattcatttt cttctaatgg tcttatatca
    22801 agactaaaaa tagtatcttc agaaacgccc ttttctaatt cataccccat tcgtttaaaa
    22861 cgtttcacaa tccatccttt agcagcatat tttcttagct tttttaaatc ttgttcttct
    22921 gaaaaagcaa tcccatttga cattatgtat tttgttttcc ccattttagt tctccccttt
    22981 taatccattt tcagcaaaat caagcatcat tttacgtctc aaaatatctt gttccaacac
    23041 ttctctacct ctgtctgtca aaacatatac cttcctacgt gaatctgaat catcaaataa
    23101 ttcaatgtag gattcggtta ttaacttttt aataattgtg tatagtgatg cagggccaat
    23161 gactactttc ccatttgtta actcctcaat caaactcatc accgcatagc catgtcttgg
    23221 ctttgtaaat cctgccataa tataaaatac agaatcagtt aattgttcta atgatttcat
    23281 tttctcccta ccttcttata tcactttatg atatanntat atcataaagt gatataatga
    23341 acaataaaaa aatggaatga atattcaatt tcactccatc tttcaaggga attcttatca
    23401 aactttatta ataattatca atctttttta tgaatgatca gactttgttt taatttatca
    23461 aactatattt taaattcaca atttgtagat tttcgataca aaaaaagaac cctaataata
    23521 ggattctgca acaggaaaga acaaatatat aataataaaa agaattactt atattataat
    23581 ttgaaaataa gacaaatata ttgagaaaat tcggaacgaa ttgaatattt ctatactctt
    23641 atttataatt gattaagagt tggagtagta atctgtcata tgttcctttt ttaaagacga
    23701 ttgatctcaa tcttctattt ttttgtgttt tttcctcttc cctcgaaaaa aggaaaaaga
    23761 attacttaag aattgtagaa atagcttgct tgtagactag ttgttgctta ccatgaacga
    23821 tcataagaac ggtaaattta tccgttgcaa ggatctgccc acgtactgga acgccattct
    23881 ttaaaaatac agtaacttcc ccttttttct ctttcaattg ttcatacata tcctcttgta
    23941 agttatacat gaaataagcc ccctatttgt atctattttt cttttaatgc ttgctgcatc
    24001 tcattgttgt ctatttgtat ttcccattca ccttctattt ttctaaacca ttttcctatt
    24061 ttgcttacat agtatttttt cacttcacta tatggaatcc aaatttcacg ttcctgtatt
    24121 tgattcatca cttcatgaag aatctcatca tgctcgtatt ttttaggttt tcgatgatgt
    24181 gttcttacaa attgtatgta ttccctacgt aaccaattag aaatataatc tttttgtttt
    24241 tgccggagat gtgaccactt tttatttgtc tgaaggagtt ttccatttac ttttatatgg
    24301 tttttcatca acactcatcc ccttttacca tctaaatgca tatatacaac tatcgtatca
    24361 catttaaatt taaatacggc tctagataca tatttcgcaa gaaatctatc caaaataaaa
    24421 ataatatctc catttcacat gaaataatat ccaagacaga cgagatcgaa tccattaagc
    24481 gggcgaatta ggtatgaaat taaatgtaga ctatacatta tgtgtttggt ttttattaaa
    24541 cattacggta cgtgaaatta tatatctctc ttgttaaaaa agcccccata gatcttacac
    24601 ctatgagagc tacctaaggg tatttagact ttcgatccca ttttatacgc tttattaaaa
    24661 aaactttgca acagaacact atatttccta ttaatatagt taatccaatc gagcacgccg
    24721 aaataaattt tttgaagtat gcatactcat tttctgatta gattaatata aaaggaatag
    24781 aaacgttata atatttttta gtttggaaga gcgtagaatt tcactttaaa tgtaccgtta
    24841 gaagtatatc cgctaggagg acctgcgata tacaaattct ttctatcatc tcctgaaggg
    24901 atcgttagaa tagaaccatc tctaacattt gaccaaatta cagggtctgt acctgattta
    24961 tctcttgcga ttttaaatga caaagaggta gcacctgctc cttctaaaac aactcgtact
    25021 ttggcacctg ccgcgagatg ttcaagtgaa aaattattac ttgatctact ggtttgacca
    25081 ggctgtgcct tatagagtga ctccacttct cttgttaaag accctgttac attagacaat
    25141 tggaatgttt gattattacc accatggaaa ttatatactg taacatttgt tccatttgca
    25201 gtaccataac cacttacatc taacactttg ttttgatcct tcttattcct tacataataa
    25261 tatccatttc ctgcttctgt tggtatccaa tattgctctt ccttattttg attagatgta
    25321 gcaactacat tattagaacc attaagatca ttccaagcta atactaaatt ttgatttgct
    25381 atatttttaa tttggtatgc tgatttattt gaatcatata ctagcttcca tttttgatta
    25441 ttagcgttgc cattttgcca caattgaaca tttccatctg cttgatttaa gtcaacgaca
    25501 ctactattat ttaaaataga aactatttga taagtaccac catcttccag ttccggtgca
    25561 taagggtcaa agttaatggg tggctttgcg ttagcaaggg ctttttcaaa tcttccatct
    25621 ttgatctcaa gtgttgcatc tccaaagttc gtagtcatta gtttttcacg aatatttggg
    25681 cttggatagc cattccaacc aaccattggt agttggagcc actggtgata atagttttct
    25741 ggcggctcgt cattgctatt agccaggcga aaagcatgtg ttgagccgcc gtccttatgg
    25801 tatacaattt tcgggtggtt tccactgaat ctaacgtctg agcgaggttt agtgtaccaa
    25861 ttaccatgtg ctgaataagt tacatattga acctgaccat ctttaaccca aactattgtg
    25921 tgttcccagt catgtcgatg tccagccgaa ccagggccca aagatgcttg atctttctca
    25981 aaataactcg cgtacataat tgcagtccag ccattattta atttggcccg agaataagtg
    26041 tttgaatttt ccagtcggtt aagatctcta cagacacttt ccggggaacc gctcaaactt
    26101 aggccagggt tagtcgtgcc atctggagaa attgctgcag tcgcataaca cccgtctgtg
    26161 tcgtagtcat acacaggagc ataatctaac tctatatttg acgcattttg tggaagtgcc
    26221 ttgattacat ccccatatgc ttttgaggta gaaagaaaac ccttatcaaa ttgtccacct
    26281 aagttgaatg caaatgtact caatactatt aacgcggtca ttactatttt tgatattaat
    26341 ttcatattac ccctcctagt tatattaaca aaaatcatta ctaaaacatt tttttaaagt
    26401 agcgtagatt ataatttcca gctttgatac tcctttcaac acataaatat ggttttttgg
    26461 ataatatagc tcttaacata catggtaaag gtcaacttgt gtctaaacgt aaaaatcctc
    26521 aaaatagcgt ggtgacccct aaatatatct cataaagttt attttatccc atttacatat
    26581 cttgtttatt gagaaacata attcaaatca gtgttttatt caaaaataga taaagcactc
    26641 gttcgaaggc cttctactat tctaatttta atttaagagt tctcttttgc ttaaatataa
    26701 taaaaaagaa tccttattat taggattctg caacatccca aacaatgcag tatccattaa
    26761 gcggattatt taggaaaaaa aattaaatgt agactattgt ttaagtattt tattttttat
    26821 taaacattac ggtacgtgaa attttatatt tccttattaa aaaagccccc atagatctta
    26881 cacctatgag cgctacctaa gggtatttag actttcgact ccattctatt gtaacaggct
    26941 ttcaccatac atgagaaaca taacgaacca aaaacagacc ctcataataa gaaattcttt
    27001 aaccccttgc taaaaggaaa tacgaccttc tctcattcta tatgcccctt ttctctaaag
    27061 cttttaatat gttaaaatat agaggaaaga aacctgccaa tttctttccc agatggtaac
    27121 tcagactttt gctctttgtt tgcttttgca aatgaagagc ttttattttg catacttata
    27181 cttgctttct aacatcgcat aacgcaatag ctttaacttt gtctcttttt tcaacgcttt
    27241 ccactcagat agggttcacc ataccatttc gggaaaattg tacgtttaga cataatttag
    27301 acagaaatca accaattctt tgtacgccaa ggaattggtt atttatttta tggctttttt
    27361 atctcccgct gttcaataac ttaattcttt atatttatct gaacatatat aagtttacaa
    27421 ggtttttgaa cacgaaaaaa ggagaaatcc tatgattttt tgttcaatat tattatgtcc
    27481 agaaatatac aattttctgt acacgaaaaa gagatttagc tgtcatgcaa aatacgggct
    27541 aaatctctat acatatggaa tatgaacttt ttaagaaatg gaccaccact tataaaaaat
    27601 ctttaatgta aatttcatta aaaatacttt tcaatcgagg ctaagttact ataggaatac
    27661 tttaatattt ttttaaaagt agtctaaagg tatttccggt ctacgcttca caggaatcga
    27721 tgataatttc ttgtttttgt aaaatggatg ataacccttg tatatattcc ttcttgagat
    27781 tgaatagaaa tatcatgccc taattttaaa gccatttgct gcgcaagatg caggcccatt
    27841 cccgtagatt ttgtatggat tcttccgttc gaaccggtaa accctctctc aaatacgcgg
    27901 tgtatatctt cttccttgat tccaatgcct gtatcttgaa tcagcaatcg tttttctcta
    27961 ctatcttctt cacagcggac agaaattttc ccgccttcat ttacatactt caaagcattg
    28021 gctgtaatct ggtctatgat aaatgcaagc catttactat cgctttggac gaactgctgt
    28081 gcttcttcca tatgaaagtg aatccgtttc gtaatgaaga tttttgcata tttctttaca
    28141 ctttgtttaa cgatttgatt taactgcaca tctgtaatga aatagtcttt agaaaatgaa
    28201 tcgattcgtg aataataaag agcctgctct acataattgt caattttgtt tagctcatct
    28261 tcaaacttat ctgcaagaaa gtctactgtt tttcccgtac tgttctcaat aagtagactg
    28321 cttgccgcga tcgggagctt tatctcatga atccatgaca taataaaatc ttgatagtcc
    28381 accttctctt caaacaactt attaagctgc ttagcatgat tgtcattcat tttttttatc
    28441 atcttgagat ataaagcttg atcataattt tgtggtttca gcatttctac agagaaatct
    28501 ttttgctcat tttttattag attatttatt tccatataaa aagaccttcg gtaataatat
    28561 ccgatagtaa tatacagact tataaatagg agaccaataa catgagtata taataggttt
    28621 cgaataacaa gattcctgct atcgtttaca accataatta atgacacaaa aagcatcaag
    28681 atgaagtaca gtgtgaaaaa gaatcgttta tcttttacat attgaaaaaa actcatacaa
    28741 tgatataccc gtatcctttc ttagtggtaa tgaagtcttc cttaccgagt tcagtgattt
    28801 ttttgcgtat acgtgcaata ttaaccgcta aagtattttc gtccacgaat ctttcatcag
    28861 cccaaaggct gcgcattatt tttgtccggc ttacgactgt ccctttattt tgcatgagga
    28921 ggttaaaaat aataaattca tttttagata gcgcaatcgt ttcattcata taagacacat
    28981 tgtaactgtt aaggtcaagt acaattccat catactctag gatatttaac tctatgtctt
    29041 ctatatacgt gtacgtcctg cgcaggaggg cattaatttt tgccatcaaa acatctgtgt
    29101 gaaacggttt gttaacgaaa tcatccccac ccatattcat cgccataatc atatccatcg
    29161 gtgtgttacg agatgaaaga aaaataatcg gagtttttga ggattcccta attttattac
    29221 accagtaaaa tccatcaaat gatggcagat taatatccat taacacaaga tgaggatttt
    29281 cttttaaaaa tatcgataat acttggtcaa aatcctctac ttttacggta tcaaatcccc
    29341 acttttctat cgtttctgcc atcatctctc taatggttct ttcgtcttct ataatcataa
    29401 ttttcatcgt gattcctcca aaagctcgta ttataggtat tttgtgttat atcttatgtg
    29461 ctcatacgac tattccaaat tacaatggca taatcgtcta tatcacatta tagtggacaa
    29521 aataaagaaa gaagggacat ttattttaag gtgacaaaac tgtaaggtta gcctaagaaa
    29581 ctgtaaggtt attgaagggt tacatcatat agaatataac ctgtaagaag aaaataactt
    29641 ctttaatgga ggaattatat atatgaaaac aatagtagat gcaaaacaaa ttaaaaaaat
    29701 gtatgggaca aaaggaaata tatttactgc attacatgat attgacctaa ctgttcgcga
    29761 aggtgaattt gttggaatta tgggaccttc cggtgccggg aagtccacac ttttgaatat
    29821 tttggcgacc atagatcagc cgacgttcgg tgagatcttg attgacggga caagcatcct
    29881 aaatatgaaa gaagaacaac tatccacatt ccgtcgtgat aaactcggtt tcatttttca
    29941 agattacaat ttgttagata cgttaacagt gaaggataat attttgctac cactcgcatt
    30001 agcaaaaatg aatgttcagg aaatagagaa cagagtcaac gaaatttcga agcgttttgg
    30061 tattcgttct atcttagata agtacccata tcaaatttca ggtggacaga aacagcgtac
    30121 agctgcttca cgcgcgatgg tatcaaaacc aagcttgata ttagcggacg agccgactgg
    30181 cgcactagat tcaaaatctg caacagactt attggagagc ttgcaagact tgagtcagga
    30241 agataaagca accatcctca tggtaacaca tgatgcattt gcagctagct attgtaaacg
    30301 tgtgctcttt attaaagatg gcacgctgtt taccgaactc gtaaagggtt attcttcccg
    30361 cacagaattt ttcaagaaga tattagatgt attgtctatt cttggaggtg gtacaaatga
    30421 cgttatttag tttagcgaaa aaaaatatta aagggaattt aaataactac cttctctact
    30481 ttttctccat ggtcgtgagc gttataattt gttacacttt caactcacta ttgtatacac
    30541 cagagattaa aaacgctgtt aataatatag aagatacaat gtcacaaacc tctttcgttt
    30601 taataggagt tgtagcagtt ttcattggct attctaatgc attcttcacg aaaaaacgta
    30661 aaaaagaagt aggtctgtac tccctactcg gtgtgagaaa aaaaaatatc gcaagaatgc
    30721 tgttttttga aaatgtaatt atcggagcta tcactttaat atgcgggctc atattaggca
    30781 tcctattatc cagattattt atcatgttgc tccttaagct tgtaggtgct ccggtcaatg
    30841 taagttttag tattcctatg gaagcagtta tgactaccac tattacattt acggtcatta
    30901 caatttttac atctcttcaa tcgtatcttt taatttatcg ctttaaatta attgaattat
    30961 tccaggcgga taaaaaaggg gagaaagtac cgaaagcatc tatcatttct gccgtggttt
    31021 cgatcatttt acttgcaatc agttataggc ttatgtttaa cgagatggca atgctttata
    31081 tgcctcttgt tgctattgga acgtatttat tatttcgttc tttaactgtg tatttgctaa
    31141 aacgtgcaca aaaaaataaa ccgaactact ataaagggat taacatcatt ggaacatctc
    31201 acttgttgta ccgtgtaaaa ggaaatgccc ttatacttac agtaatcgca ttgctcacta
    31261 cttttgcaat accacacctg tcagcatcct tttctgagta tgtgagtact gagaaagttg
    31321 ttcatgaaat gtatcctttt agctatacct atctttctac aggtgaagag tctgataatc
    31381 aaattcagag agtgatttcc acagataaga atcatccgat tacagcgcaa ctggatatcc
    31441 cgattattca agtaaaaggg aatacttcag caccattcca agataaaaat gacctttctg
    31501 ttaatttgat ttcagagagt gtatttcata aaatgaacaa aattctaaaa ttaggagata
    31561 taccaaatct ttctggtgag cacgctatag catttaaaaa atacattcat caacaaccag
    31621 tatctgattt cgcgaatcac caagtgaaca ttacattatc tgggaacaac tatactttca
    31681 agcttaataa gttagaaagg caaagcataa gcttaacatc tggtcctgag ctattatata
    31741 tggttgttac cgatgagatg tttaatacta ttggtaacca agttagacca atcaaatata
    31801 aaacttataa agtgaaaaat gcaaaaacaa caaaagcagc atctgagaca ttaaccagat
    31861 tagttggaaa cgataatcag atgcgaacat tttacaaagg atatacaaaa ctgaaagagt
    31921 ctacaggaat gaaaatattc ataatgagct ctttatccgt aatgctaata atagcaaccg
    31981 gaagtgttat ttatttcaaa cagttaacag aagctcattc agataaagat cagtatacaa
    32041 ttttacgggg aattggtgta agtaaaaaag aaatccgggc tactattgta aaacagaccg
    32101 cgtttatttt tattttgccg ttatttattg gttttttaaa tacaagtatg ctaataatgc
    32161 cgatattttt acgatacgat atggataata taaaggagaa tgtccttgca ttaatttacg
    32221 ctatgacaac gtatggtgtg atctatcttg tttactacgt gttaactatt aattcctata
    32281 acagaattgt gaataaataa aaatgaacca tctttcgaat atcgggagat ggtttaatat
    32341 atttaacaaa acaagatgca tagtgagcat tgagctaatt aagatatgtc taaacgtaca
    32401 attttcccga aatgatatag tgaccccaga tacagcaatc ttcattcctc caataattaa
    32461 atttgttatt tatatagctt ataagttcca gttgtaaatc tttctaattt gtttatcgct
    32521 aaatccttca tggacagcga agatttctgg aaaatcagag atacacaaat caataattgt
    32581 attatcagtt gttcttatat aataatattg aacagctccc tcataattcg aatataaata
    32641 gtatttatga attttataat ttaatccatt tttctctaat acctcataaa gcttattttt
    32701 agtttcatcc attacgtcaa aaatagttaa ctgctccatc attaacagct cctcattgcg
    32761 taaatttact aaactaactc taagaacaag gttgtttcat tatgttcatt ggtatgcaca
    32821 ttaaaccttt ttccggtagc ttctaatgca ctaaaaagca ttcttttata tccttgatcc
    32881 ataaaatcta cactgatttg accatgattc ataataaatt gaagatcagc catcatcttt
    32941 ttaactttcc gttccatgta ataacctcct caataaagtt atataactta taatattttt
    33001 atagaggagg ttgctatatg gctgttaata aagacaagta cactcaaatt ttagttactt
    33061 ttacaaaaga acaagtagaa caaatagaaa attattggca tgaaaataag ctgaagaacc
    33121 gaaatgaagc aattcgtcag atcgtagaca aagggttaag tcgtaaataa tggctaccct
    33181 ttttattttt cctaaaaaac ctaaaaacgc atgtaaattc cctctctccc tttacatgcg
    33241 tttttataac gaataagact tattatatta ataagtccac caaaaactca tacaatcaaa
    33301 tctgaagagt cgttttttca gttgaactga tttttttcat gtattcttaa aaaaatgaaa
    33361 aaagagccgg attttcatcc cagctcattt attaattggc tctgtatgtg tacatgcggg
    33421 atattgtgaa cagccaaaaa acttatttcc tgttttattt gaattacgaa cgactaaatc
    33481 atgtttacat gttggatatt tccgttctgc aggttttacc ccttgataca catcttcagc
    33541 cgaatatccg ggattgattt tattaatcaa tttctgaagg tctacacgat ctattagttt
    33601 tacattgcaa gcttcggcta attctttcgc ctgccttgta tacacactgt tcgttacaac
    33661 ccagccctca tgtgctttgt aataggggtc accatacatg cccatcaact taagaaatcg
    33721 gtagttctcc aaaacgaaga aaatttcgtt ctggggacac ttcaaaatat tagcttgatg
    33781 gccatgctac gttaccccta ataaacatta atctttcggt tcatataagt aaaaatcgtc
    33841 ttcttcagga aacttaataa caataacttt tctattttct ttttcaaata cagtagtagc
    33901 tccttcttca tgcttttttt ccacccttta actcttatag acattaaagg taaataacca
    33961 aaagtatatt gataatctgc tggcttatca tcttcaacat ggttagaaaa aataaacaca
    34021 ggaaaatctt taattttcga ctctttcgtc attaagaatg tagagagaat cagtagtaat
    34081 aagcccccaa aaattatctt tgttttttta agtttcacaa ttcatcactc ctattgatat
    34141 tgtactgaat atcattatag aaaaatataa caaattaatt catttggcaa gataaacaca
    34201 aaaagtaata tgtgttgatg tgtagagata ataaaatcat ataatttcgg gcgtagaaat
    34261 aaagtaacca tctatctgtt gaatagatga ttatggggtg ctgacgcatc gccataaagc
    34321 taaagtttta cactatccat tatgtaaaaa agtcgttatt ctttttgtag aaatatacag
    34381 aaaggatggc gtttttgtat gactctatcg attcaagata agtttcattt gttcgctgaa
    34441 gaactacagc gatatctatc tccacatatc ctccaacaac tcgcacagga gacaggtttt
    34501 gtaaaacgta caagcaagta tggtgcacga gatttggctg ctttatgtat ttggatcagt
    34561 caacatgtag caagcgattc tcttactcga ttatgtagtc agctttatgc aaatacagct
    34621 acacttatga gtccagaagg acttaatcaa cgttttaacc gatgtgcggt tttatttcta
    34681 cagcgtgtat tttccttttt aattaaaagc caactgaacg attcttctca aatctcaaac
    34741 caatacattt cttattttca gcgtatacgt attttagatg ctactatttt tcaagtaccc
    34801 aatcattcga ctcctattta tcctggttca ggaggatgtg cacaaacaac gggtattaag
    34861 attcagctag agtatgattt acatagtggc aaattcctca attttcaaat agaaccaggt
    34921 aaaaataatg ataaaacctt tggtacagaa tgtttggata ccttacgacc agaatattta
    34981 tgtattcgag atttatgata cttttctcta aaagatttag accagatgga tcaacgaggg
    35041 gtgttctatg tttcacggtt gaaattaaat aatagagtat atgtgaaaaa tgaatctcca
    35101 gaattctttc gggatgggac agtaaaaaag caatctttat atgctttact tgaccttgaa
    35161 catatcatgc atcagataaa accaggagat acttatgaaa ttcgaaatgc ctatgtggac
    35221 aacaaaaatt accctcacga gttgtgatat acagactcac atcaactcaa gttcataaac
    35281 gtaggaaaca gcaaacttat gttgaaaaga aaaaaggggt tacatactct gaaaaaagta
    35341 aacgtttaac agaaatcaat gtttatatta ataacatccc atgggaaatt gttccgatgg
    35401 aacatgttca cgagatttac tctctacgtt ggcaaataga gattgtattt aaaacatgga
    35461 aatctctttt tggtatcaat cattgtcaca atattaagcg agagcgtcta gaatgtcatc
    35521 tttatggaca gttaatcgct atttttcttt gttcttccac tatgttcaaa atgcgacagc
    35581 tgttactaca gaaaaagcaa aaagaattaa gtgaatataa agcaatttat atgattcaag
    35641 atcatctgta cttagtatat gaagctatac aacaagacac ccaagaagta tcaaaaattt
    35701 ttcttcgtct gtttgacctc ttacacaaaa acggacggaa atcccatcga tatgagaaaa
    35761 agacagtctt tgatatttta ggtattgttt atcagtgcac tgtatccaat ctaaagcaga
    35821 aaactgcata acctttaaaa atacacctta tcaaggttta tttggaatgc gtatttttag
    35881 aaacaaataa acaaaatatc aagcatgtag gcaacaagaa cggaagttca tgaaatacct
    35941 aaccttagct tgatgggcat ggggtcacca tatcatttcg ggaaaattgt acgtttagac
    36001 acaatttaga cacggattaa cgtattctct ttacgttaaa gaaaaggtaa agatattatc
    36061 aagataacct aaaaaagtgt agaaaggaga ttctacactt ttttaggtaa atagaaatga
    36121 aacaatacgc catcgactgt attatttacc ccatactcag cttcatgaag ttctaaaata
    36181 ttttttgaaa tagcaagtcc aagccccgtt ccaccttgtg aacgttgacg tgctgtatca
    36241 actcggtaaa aacgatccca aattttatct aattgatcct cttcaatatg agcaccttta
    36301 ttttctatac aaatcttgac tcgatttggc tcatctattg tagaaataat aatatcctct
    36361 ttatttggtg tatagcgtat ggcatttgta ataaaattga cgattacttg ttcaatgcga
    36421 agttgattag caatcacttg ggttggagat atatttttgt aaacatgtaa ctcttttttc
    36481 tctatctcta ataatagctg tgcacatata tgcttaataa ctccatcaat ataaaaagta
    36541 tctattttca ttttataggt accagattca aatttcgcca actccagcat gtctaaaatt
    36601 aacatatcca tcttatctac ttctttttcc atcgcttgaa aataatattc ttttttatgc
    36661 tctgccactc catcttttaa aatagaaatg cagcttttca taatacttag tggtgttttt
    36721 aattcgtggg atacacctga aataaattct tttcgcgtat tttctaactt tctttctttt
    36781 tcaatatcct gctctaattg ttcaatatgt gtgtgcactt tatttgataa tatattaatg
    36841 ttattagata actcaccaat ctcatcttta gacgtaattg gaatcctctc cgtaaaatct
    36901 aattgtgcaa tttgtttcgt tctatcattt attcgtaata gtggttttgc aatttgtttt
    36961 gaataataaa acgaagccag caaaataaga actactacaa atccaatgaa atatatgtaa
    37021 taatccttta ccatttgtat ggcttcatct acaggctgca acgaagccat cgtaaatata
    37081 tatgtgaagg aaccatcctt ttcttgtatc tgtttaatta ataatttata ttttatatca
    37141 tttttttcat agtcaattat ttgtaagaaa ttataggttt gttcagcacc atttaacaac
    37201 aattctgctt gaaattctct tatactctcc ataaataagt catttatata tattggattt
    37261 cccaaggcta tgttagcagg cgattgaaat ttcacaatac tccctgcaaa agtagtatac
    37321 aaatccccct tatcttttat gtttcccttt tttatttcca aagcagtttc actcattttc
    37381 ttatcaagtg gtttatttgt ccaattcaaa ttgccatctg ccatactaac cgaagctgga
    37441 atgaatatat catctttctc aattccagaa agataaactt tcgtgcctga tgtagaacgt
    37501 aatttttcat tttcaatctc atcgattttc aaaagattat ataagggaat tgtaacggtc
    37561 actttgccca atttattttg tgaaaactca tttaatttta cctctacata aaaatcattc
    37621 gcattcttta aattcccata acgatctaac gttgtaatcc atatattgtt ttttttagaa
    37681 aagtcttgtt ccagtttttg cattgcttct acgttgccca cgtgatttaa atactccctc
    37741 tcaaaggagt ttatatttgc tttaatatca tttacttttc tatctgcata atattgttta
    37801 aaaaatatcg tttgtccaat aaatattgtt gctagaatta gcatgcatag cactgttgta
    37861 aggagaaaca attttagtac aattcctttt ctcatatatc ccccacaaac ttatacccta
    37921 ttcgaacaac agttgtaatg tacttcgcct tatgccctaa tttatttcgt aaattacgaa
    37981 tatgactatt tacagtccaa tcaccaccag ccaattcata tcccaaaatt ctaaaaatca
    38041 attgctctct tgacagaaca attccttgat cctgcatgaa ataggtcagt atctcaaatt
    38101 ctgtatgtgt taaattaata tcgattccat ctatcgtaat gatacgtgat gggaaataaa
    38161 cgtaaatccc atgaatagat attgtatcat tatcgttact tagagattta cttgtaacca
    38221 ctcggcttgc aagtagacgc ttcgccctta ccaataaaat aggcagacta tatgactttg
    38281 ttacataatc atctgcacct agctcaaatc caagtaacgt atcatcttca tctacacatg
    38341 ctgccagcat aataattggg aattgagaca ttttgcaaat tcttggaaac acagaccatc
    38401 catctctttc ttcaagtact tgatattgtt catttaaaaa ataatctttc aaaatttcac
    38461 ttaaaatatc ttcgtcttcc acaattaaaa tcgttttcga catatgttac ttctccttct
    38521 ctaatttcta actaactaaa gaaacacaca ttttaatact atttcgaatt agtcataatc
    38581 aaattcgctt aaataatgta tcgatctggt gcatcgccta taaaatcaaa tggatagcat
    38641 gtagttaacg ttaatgttgg tttttctttc tttacgataa ctgtccgatc atctgtattt
    38701 gtaatccaca tcttatgaat ttcataagtt ttaaccttat tatcgtcttc cacaatgagg
    38761 ttatccatct ctttcagctc tcctaggttt gtaaataccg tatcacgatg tccacttagt
    38821 acaatgtgac caccactttc agacggagtt gttgtactat cactcacaaa cataccaact
    38881 ccttttttca gtgtggtgtc atttgcaccc caatatacag aaaacttctt cactattttc
    38941 gggatattta atacagttac tttctcgcct tccttatact gcatttgaga agaaagtact
    39001 tgagaattta tagttgtttc agttgtatgt tggtttgatt ctattttttc aaaacgtttt
    39061 atctcatctg tcgttaactc ctgtgcagga cttttccctt tgtaccattc aaaggaataa
    39121 tacgatccaa taagaatacc aattatcatg agaacaaatc caacaagatt tagaaacgtc
    39181 acttttcatc cctccatgtg aaaaaatggt agggttctcc taccattttt tttatgaaat
    39241 cattctattc tttatatgtt aatagatatt ttattttatc ctttaatttt acggcgagta
    39301 aatctaaaca cagaacctaa cactataaga cctgcactta aggccatcat tattacatta
    39361 ttcgatgctg tatttggcaa tttttcacct tttgtaactt gctttcctgc ttcttttttc
    39421 atttgcgctt gtttttgttg ctcctgaatt gctatttctt cctttgtcat tgttccagta
    39481 gacgcacttg ctaccgaaga atatcctact gttaatagcc ccatcgcaca aattagtaaa
    39541 agtttctttt tcattttatt tttctcctct ttcacatttt tatatcgcat cggatgtatt
    39601 aataggatat atccgttata taaagataaa atgcagatta tgtgcatttc attcaaaggt
    39661 ttaattgcga caaaaaagaa gggagtgttc ttgtccatct ccctcgaaac ggagaataag
    39721 acaaacgtat agtatttcta agtagtgaat agcgaaattt ttattttatt caaagggtat
    39781 tgtattaaca actccatcaa aaccccatat aacaaaatct gaagggtcat tttttagtta
    39841 aacggatttt tttcatgttt tctttaaaca aatgaaaaaa gagccggatt ttcatcacag
    39901 ctcatgtatg aataggttct gtatgtgtac atgtcggata ttgagaacaa ccaaaaaact
    39961 tatttcctgt tttatttgaa ttacagatca ctaaatcatg tttacatgtg ggacatttcc
    40021 gttctgcagg ttttacccct tgatacacat cttcagtcga atattcggga ttgattttat
    40081 taatcaattt ctgaagttct acacgatcta taagttttac atagcatgcc tccgctaatt
    40141 cttttgcttg tcttgtatat acactgtttg ttacaaccca gccctcgttt gctttgtaat
    40201 aggcttgtgc tgcatatatc tcttgtacgg cactgatgcc gactctattt ttcatcccgt
    40261 agcgtttcgc ctggattaca atgcgattct tccccttcaa taccaggtcc gctccgaaat
    40321 catttgactg ctttgtgact gttggagaat aacccaactc tcgaaagaga gcttttaggt
    40381 atacctcgaa ttgatgtccg tccattttgt ctatatagcg aataccagac ttagccattc
    40441 gctttaatat tcttcgctcc tggatcttcc ggtacatgaa tttacaaata cgaaaaagaa
    40501 cataaaggat aaaaccatac atcaaaattt gtaatatgtt tggcatttct ggtagattag
    40561 acacttcgct ccacctcttt aattggtttc attttctttg gttgggctgt ttcttttgcc
    40621 tgttgctcat tcacttgttt cttccggaca tcgttccaat ctttttcatt cgttggaata
    40681 tcctctttaa gatcgacaaa gcatttcatt gtctgaatga agtctttccc agccttatca
    40741 ttatcaactg ccattatgac ctctttaata tcgtgccctt cttttttcgc atccattaaa
    40801 gattgaatca ctgtttttga cttcaatcca tgcatagaaa ccagacgagc gttttggata
    40861 ttattttgtt taatgctcca atgagataac atgtcgattg gatcttcata aaaataaatc
    40921 ttatccggtt tacctacatc aaccgtaaag ccggcattga ttttttcata attcgggaca
    40981 atttgcttaa aactacctct tttattctcc attttgaccg tcccttgacg gttcattcca
    41041 atgacttgcc ctttgcctcc ttcttctctc catttgaaca ccacattatt tttcttatct
    41101 tgggcgatga gatccttttt aatcagccag ttcactaaac gaggatcaat ttttctctca
    41161 tcaattaagt attgcttgat ttctgtctgt ttcggcacct ctaaatgttt tggataacga
    41221 aaaggctgct gctctttttt gcgctcctct tccgcttttg aacgatcaaa ctctttgtag
    41281 tcccccttct gaatgtccat cacggcttgt gggaatgtca tatcatagta catcatcgca
    41341 aagctaatcg ctccatatcc tttttcccct cgactattcc aggcgtattg attgccttta
    41401 atgatgagac tgtcatgctc cgtatgacga taatagttac cttctttctt aaacgtttct
    41461 ccttttgctt ccagatatga aatcaaatcc acgtttcttg ctttcatcac atcctccgca
    41521 ctgacatatg ccattacgga atcccccctt tactctataa aatgaaataa aaaagaggac
    41581 tattccgttt cctagtcctc ttttgctact tatagttgat acattttatt tttatttgcc
    41641 gaataaaaat tttaatctct tctcctgtac gctgtaggat aaacgagcat caaatttctt
    41701 cccatttttg ttcgagataa accctttaat ctgatctgtc acattctttt ctaataactt
    41761 tttcacatgg ttactactta gatttttccc agagactgta ccaaaaataa tgaagtcaca
    41821 accttttttg tatttctcac ataagtagtt acttttccct acaagaaccc tactcttaca
    41881 caatggacat ttaccaatgg tacgatcttc agtcgttgga aaacggaatt tcaagcttcc
    41941 gtccgcttcc atatagatag ctgccgtaaa ttctcccttt tctccttgaa agccgttgat
    42001 aaaatccgtt gttttatact gaattaactt cttcatctga ttaccaggga ttgctttccc
    42061 cttcatcttg gctggcaaca taaaatcaca tccgttttta tgctccgtac atccataaaa
    42121 tgttttacga tgaagcatat cccctttttt acattttggg catttaccaa atgacagctc
    42181 ttcttgtgtt gggaactgaa atttaacttt cccttcatgt aacacgagat aagcggaaaa
    42241 ctccttctca ttggacttaa atccttttaa aagatctgtt ttattatcct caaacagctt
    42301 tttcgcttgc gcttccggaa tcgctttttc tttaattttt ttcggtaagg agatttcaca
    42361 ttccggataa ttactgcaac catagaaatt acctttatga aggatttttc cttttctaca
    42421 agggcatttg cacacttcaa tctgctgatg ccaggtatta ataatactat ccgacacctt
    42481 atcatctatt gcgcctaatt gttccaccgt atcttttaca aacgtatttg ttttctctac
    42541 aaattcctca tatttcattt cgttcttttc gatcatgtag atcatccctt ccatttcagc
    42601 cgtataagct ggatttttga tttcatctac cggaaaagca tctataaatg cacgaccaat
    42661 attagtagtt cgaatctgac tgttggtaac atcaatatag cttcgctcta acagtttcgg
    42721 aataaacgtt tcttccgttg cgactgtccc aatccgtttt cctttcataa gttctttcaa
    42781 atgttcatca tctaatttac gccctgccgt ctccataaag gttaaaatgg aactttccgt
    42841 atgaaaagct ggtttctttg ttcgagactc aatcaagtta tactgaacga ttctgaaaga
    42901 atctccttct cgtaaaatag gtatctgaaa tgcttcaact gaaccctctt ctatatcctc
    42961 ttgaaacaca cttagaaacc ctttttcttg taggatcttt tcttttgtac tgtagatatt
    43021 gccctcttga tctataaaat gtacttctct taccaggtag attgctggtt tcataaaatt
    43081 cccgataaac cgttttacaa ttaagtcata taactgtttt tctaatggat ttcggttggt
    43141 ctcgacatat aattttgttg ttgggatgat ggcaaagtga ctactgacta actcatcatt
    43201 aaaagtagta tgttttttcg taatagaaga tggaaccact tgttgtacga gatttgcata
    43261 agtgcttttt tctaatgctg ccattacttc tttcactcgt tccacttgct cagtcggtaa
    43321 atgcctggat gaagaacgag gatacgtaat aaagccttct tcatacaaac tctgtatata
    43381 tttttttgct gtttccgcat ttatttttag tttggcgtga gcatctttgt agatgtccgt
    43441 taagttatat aataattttg gtttcttttt tctcgtattt tctttaaatt ccgttacgat
    43501 tacattcgtt tctttcaagc tctctccaag cttttgtagt ggcgatggat ctatcagttg
    43561 atcttctgtt ttcattactg gtgataaacc gttttccgtt tgtagtttta aattgtaata
    43621 ggtttgttct ttatagtttt gaattgcgat ttccctttga cggatttcat tcaatatgca
    43681 catttgaaca cgaccagaag ccaataagaa ttggttttta gctagttttg atgtacagcc
    43741 ccttgtaaca ttaattccta aaatataatc caggtattgc cttgctttag cggattgtgc
    43801 aagcccatca taatctgctc ctggttctaa tcggttcaag gctccctcta gttctgcggc
    43861 ttcataagaa gagataaata gtcgtgattc tcgcttgttc acacctgcat gttcatatat
    43921 ttctcgatag ataagctcac cctctcgatc tgcatcacaa gagttgacca catgatccac
    43981 atcggggcga tttaacaact taactaatat ttgaatttgt tctagactat ccgatttctc
    44041 tttatattcc ggctctaaaa taatgggtaa gtgatcaaat ttaaattctt tgtacttctc
    44101 gtccatctcc tccggatgtt ttagttctaa taaatgcccc cggcaccaac taataatgta
    44161 attttcattt tcatagtaac cataataagg cttgcttcct ggatgctttt gcgaatttct
    44221 aaatctaggt gattttaata attcaacagc taccttcggc ttttctgcaa taaataatgt
    44281 ttttcccata tttagtacct cctattaatc tgcaatttca gttttacgct tccatttctt
    44341 atttctgcgc ttttttatca ttctgtgacc aaataaatag caatatgttc aaaaagacag
    44401 ctacaaggaa catacagccc gcaaacagcc atacattcat ggtatttcct cctttttact
    44461 aaaaaagaaa gagagtgcta tttgaaagca ctcccaacct ttatttcgga ataaaaaaca
    44521 cctgattcaa catttagaaa tcaggtgttt tttgtaaata tttttttagt tcacactttc
    44581 aacttttgat aattgctttg cattttcatt caatgctttt tcttcagcat tgggataagt
    44641 aactgcatgc gttcttgtct tatcagtcat cgtccaagga gaatttacga gtgtaccatt
    44701 tttcctttgc acagaatatt ctgtagtaag tatatatcta gagtacgcca tcctatttga
    44761 agatggattc tttatctcgt gatcccatgt ttcctctttt aattgttcag ttgtatgact
    44821 tatagaagcc tgtaattgtg ttgagtattg agaggacatt cctactgaaa atcctttaaa
    44881 actaaaaccc atatcagcac caatactcca acttactgtt tttgtagctg cttcttgatc
    44941 cgttactttt atacctgttt ttgatgtata tttatatgtt tcaccaggag ctaaaacata
    45001 agattcttgt tttttccacc attgtttttt cacaaccata taatatggat tttcctttat
    45061 ttgtttagct gtatcttcac cataatgcgg atcttttact gaaatagctg gaactattgt
    45121 aaatgctgtt accacacgtt ctgtttcttc gggaagttgg tcattaattg tttcatattg
    45181 tggtacaggt gataatggtt gcgtatttat cgatgggagt gagacacttc ctgcttcttc
    45241 aactgcaaat ctctcagaag gtgcatctgc gagaaactca aattgttgaa cgttagcatt
    45301 attacctgtt tcatttcctg atatatctaa aactttgcca ctatgttttg attcaataac
    45361 ataatatcca tctgcttcac gatgaaagta ccagtattca gaaggtgcat caccaagcca
    45421 ctcaaattgt tgaatattag cattattacc tgtttcattt cctgatatgt ctataacttt
    45481 accactgttt agattaatca ttgcataata attattatct agtggatgaa gaaaaaatct
    45541 ttcagaaggt gcatctttaa gatattcata ttgttgaaca ttagcattat tacctgtttc
    45601 atttcctgat atgtctagat attttctact atttttattt ttaaacatgt acttcatacc
    45661 tactttaaat gtcattgatt tacccactcc tctttaatca aattatttaa aaccagatat
    45721 tgccacttga taataacaga gaatcttaaa atttaatatg cttttaagtt gagaaatact
    45781 taaattttgt attgattcga tttcctcttt aaggtggaca agaatgtaat attcaacaaa
    45841 accttactat aaggaacata caagcagtaa acatccatgc attcactctt taagaaagag
    45901 ggcttttcct tttaccctct ttcttttcta catataaaaa aatcactctc cgttatctca
    45961 attgagtaac aaaaaatgat ttaatctggt attccgtcta tacaattttt catcgttcca
    46021 tttccattgt ttcttttttt ctacccgatt tctttgtaga cttcgaccgt tctacattcc
    46081 caggatctat ttccttgtct ttttctttat cattcgcttt ttttccattc aatggctgaa
    46141 aatttttatc aaaatccgtt tcctttgaag ttgtagactg attcaccgtt attccttctt
    46201 ttccaagctt ctcatccacc tgattttcta atttttctac gtgttcctgg cttacaagct
    46261 cattatcaat cgaaacatac tttgttgtat aataccgctc ttcagctttt acacgagtaa
    46321 caatactatc aatattatct ggtgtttctt catattgtga acgtctgtat acttcgaatt
    46381 tccggcttaa atccttatct aatgtagttg attctttttc ttttgaaggt tgaatttgtt
    46441 gatctaaaga gacaataggt gcatatcctt cctttttcat ttctttatat aattccactt
    46501 ctttttcatt aaatgagtaa tctttttgtg actccgcttt atcaactaag agtccatatc
    46561 gttcatcttt tacgatttca tctagactca tatttgcatc tttttcataa acaacaaatg
    46621 acaaatttcc tctcccatca aagatagaac tttgaacctt ttcatataaa tctggtttca
    46681 aaatgttatc taaggagtaa tcttcccgtt ttccgttctt ttccatgagg aaaacagata
    46741 aatcttctcg atttgttgaa tcttgattcc atacagacaa ataattaata tctttcgtaa
    46801 cagcatccat catgtggatt cttgcaactt cttcttcatc gtgtataccg tttgctaata
    46861 cttcaattgt aactaagtga ttaggtgtct cttttgattt ttccaatgta ctttcctgtg
    46921 ctttttccat tggtatttct ttgttatttc tatggttcat tacctcatct cgtaacgctt
    46981 gtttcacttc atccgataga taccttttct cgtttaatac ttgttcatat ggcgttttgt
    47041 agtccccatc acccatattc atacgatcca tactcacaag ctccattctc ccaaagtccc
    47101 tatctacttc ttttggaatg gcaatatgat aacgagcttg atcgtaaggg atggtttgac
    47161 ctctttcttt agcttcttct cttgcttttt caatacttga aataacttca gccatttttt
    47221 cattggcttc tccaaatgga atcagttgat tattcttaaa agtctcattg tcgctccatt
    47281 gaactaacat agttggacga ctaatttcat tctgatttag tgctgcatac ttttcttgat
    47341 tcgcctcgtt aaatgcttct ataaattctt tatcactcat tttttctaca ccttctacag
    47401 gctcaaacgc tcggttttta tctgcttgtt cccttaactc tgcaacagaa acaagctctt
    47461 gtgtcgtgtt acttaaactc ataaattcga ccaataaaat atttttttcg tcctgttctt
    47521 catttttatt tgccatactt tccacctctt tttcatttat ttgttctttt tccttttcta
    47581 atgtgttttc aattgtctca ataaattcaa tcgaagtttc atgtacttct ttcaacaact
    47641 tagttttatc tttcatttct tttccttgtg tccagctcgc taaatatcct aacgaatatt
    47701 cgcttgtatc aatcccaaaa taagaagaaa cggcgtaagc tgtcatttct gcttgaaatt
    47761 ctttttctgg tgctgtgtaa ttcatacgtg tctctgctgt atgaagtttg gcatgcgcca
    47821 attcgtgaag aagtgttttt acattttgta attcactatt tctaggattc aaggcaacct
    47881 cttttgttag gggatagctc acaccttttg cgacacccag ttctgatttt ggcgcaataa
    47941 ttttcacacc gtttttttcc gcaatggctt ccattccttt atacaaactc tggtaatctg
    48001 taacgctccc ttctagccaa cgattcggaa aaatacgagg tagatcttcc gcttttgcgt
    48061 ttgtttgaga cacgtcaaac acatgaccga cagcaaaata taaacgacca ggcatcactt
    48121 ctacgctttt agattcaatt tgttttttct cttgctcact cgcctttgta acggatttcc
    48181 atgtcccatc tttgtcttta aattttgcta cagttcggtt tggaacaaga attttaattc
    48241 ctttctcacc cttcttaacc ggaaatcctt tttctttcca aaaagaaaag gaaccaactg
    48301 cactggctcc ctggaattga ctctgtatta atgaaatatt agatggtgaa tagtgataaa
    48361 actttgccat aaacgttaga tactctttta aatctcgcgg tgtacgaaaa taaccttcaa
    48421 cgcttttttc catctttttt gttaaagctt gcacagcttc tttcttttct tctggtgatt
    48481 tcgtttgata ctttttctta taacttttac tcatgatctt ctcctactct ttcacttgct
    48541 ttttgtaatt cctccatttc ctcttcattc catctctcag ctgtatcgaa gaaaagctca
    48601 tgagttttca cattgaccgg aactaacata ttttcttgat tcatgacatg gactgcaagt
    48661 tcttcctctt gttctcgtgt aattttgatt gttagttctt cctcttttac aagtaaaaca
    48721 agttcacctt ctccaacctc tttaatgacc cctaatacga tatcttcacg aaataataac
    48781 atcctactaa cctcctgttt ttttatagaa agaaacaatg tagcttacgt tacattgttc
    48841 tttgatgcct catgatctaa acgtttttgt cttgcgttac taatccgttc tgctacgact
    48901 tcttttgcca tctttacgcc gcctacttca attttatccg ttgtaataat actttctaaa
    48961 tccaagtcat tagcaaaaaa gtatccattt agtaactcaa ttaaaatttg cgtatttcta
    49021 tccgcactat ttgcaccaag acgaattttt gttagttcac tttttaacac atcatgtaag
    49081 ttttttgata ccacttccgt tacataattt aacgaccatt ctgtattttt tgccgcttca
    49141 tgctccttgc aaattcgtcc cattgcttcg cctgtatatc gaattccgtg ttcttccata
    49201 taatcattta tataatcttc tgtcgcttga tccatcgtta cctgtcttct aattgtactc
    49261 atttaataac ccctttcatt ttgatacgca ctctcttttt gcaaacgctc ataatatctt
    49321 tggttcttcc agctttcata ttcactttta aaagcacgtt ccactttcct catagaatac
    49381 tgaatagata cattctgttg aaatttttga aacggctttg attttttcat gtgatggatt
    49441 ctcttttgtt ccttatcata tgccttcatt tcttgtaaaa aagcgttccc cattctttta
    49501 tataggtcat taattttatt cgttttataa ttttcatatt gcttcttatc atactttcct
    49561 tccccataag cttctttaaa aacttgcact tctttatcta gctttttgag aaattgatcg
    49621 taatcttttt tatgatgatg ttgtatatat cgcctgctta attcatcaat ttccggcttt
    49681 aatggttgaa tcgtattgta gctatattgc cactgtcttt tatcactagg taactgttta
    49741 taaattcgta aaaacagtgg tttcaaatgt tgattgcgcc aatcaaaaac ggaatcttct
    49801 tttttccttc ccaccatatt atttctaatt aaatcattaa tttgtttttg ctcctgctta
    49861 tgatctaaca gattatttac gacttttccc ttcatcgcat ctaatgtttt tggttttctt
    49921 ttaccacgtt ctctcgttgg aaaaggttct acagttgcta catggatatg gatattatcc
    49981 gtattaaaat gaatggctgc cgaccagata gagctttttt ccaatccctc tcttttttgc
    50041 atttccttca tcgcaagcct tgttacatcc attaactttt tttcatccaa tgtttttgtt
    50101 ttctcatcat aaattccttg tttctctaac cagggattat gaaaagaaat gacatcttgc
    50161 cacatgatac ttccattctc atgagcggtt ttaaacattt cctttaagga ctttttttca
    50221 ctttctgtta aacgatttgc gtgttccgta aatagtgccg atgtcttttc tgaattcccc
    50281 atatagtctt gatacgtttc gaacattttc ggattcagct tcacttcact tttcgcctcc
    50341 tcccgatcta cataatcaat atagttctga aatgcatcgg aacttggcaa cacaaatttc
    50401 gtttttaaaa caacacccgg tgtgattgat gattgaacag gaacagcatt actcattttc
    50461 aatatcctgc atcatcattt gaataaactc attcattttt tccattgcgc tataacaatc
    50521 actcatcata tggatgttct tttcaatgag attttctaat tccatttccc ttttattttg
    50581 ttgctgaaaa aatgccaaca tttcaatttg agctttcaaa aacttttgcc tggatactcc
    50641 tttccttttt gcgatttcat ctattttctt taaggcaact ggatctatat ctcttatttt
    50701 tagattcaca atttccgctc ctttctgcaa ttgtgggtag agatcaaaaa atagtgagaa
    50761 gagcataagg ggtttctgcc cccaccgagg gtgtggggct aggcggagcc tagcgaaacg
    50821 atgggggcaa gaaaatcctc taggtgagta ctcactgatg acacaaatta aactgatgag
    50881 tactcactga cgatacaaaa actaacagat gagcactcag tgagtactca aatatcactg
    50941 gtgagtactc actgacgaca tgactttttt cactttttat taatttcttg tgccttttgc
    51001 tctaactttt tgattttatc tcgtgcaatt ttttgttctc ttttaaacaa ttcaacgttc
    51061 ttttctgatg attttatttt tgattctagg gatgctattt tcgattgcgt ttccgttttt
    51121 tccccatcgg tttgatactt catttcatct tttagttctt ttactttttc ataaactgtc
    51181 ttcgcatttt cttcttccag tttgattgct tttccataat ttttgatctt tgtttcaata
    51241 tcttttttgt ctctttctat aaaatctaac tcataggttt ttttgtcttc agctaacaat
    51301 tcatcatttg cttttgtttt tctttgatca gtaaaaatcg actgaacaag tttattcgga
    51361 ctttttgttg atgcattttc ttcttcatat tcgttcacat cttgtgtgaa tttacgaata
    51421 tccatttgtt cgttttcact gtttttatta taaatatcaa aagctaatgc cccccaattc
    51481 ggagataatt cctttacttc tactacgtaa tttccgttct cttcatacaa tactttgaca
    51541 ggtaactgaa cacctggatt tgctttttgc tgtgctttaa atgtatatcc tgtttcctca
    51601 tatccttcta atcgaaagta aatttgtata aagtttttgt gtggattgta ttcccttttc
    51661 tctacaatca atttccccat accagacaac ttaattactt tatttgtctc tgtatggaat
    51721 agtttttcat cgtttggcat gtaaattttt gatgtcaaga aagcgaaaaa acccaaaaat
    51781 aaaaagctga taattgttaa gtagatccac gacttatttt ttcttagatt gattctttca
    51841 ctcttcttac caatcgctcc tatcacactc tcaccccacc tttttcgtta taaaactttc
    51901 atatttaact cttccacact tgtaactcgc catgtttcct tatctttttt catgatgatt
    51961 cgtaacacat tgtttacttt ttcttctcgg ttttgcgttg catctgtcgt gacatttata
    52021 aattcagcta acacatttac ctcctcttta tcgggttcat tttcttgtaa ataaaacttc
    52081 atttctattg gtttcgtttt atacgtatct cctaattcgt atttatcagt tggataaaat
    52141 tgttgtaata gttcttcact cataatagat tttgcttttt cttttcgctc actgtagcct
    52201 tctttttctc gatgaaatga taattggata aacgtttcgg ctgtcgataa atacgccctt
    52261 ctctgttgtt cttgtgcgga aggaagcacc ttatccaatc ggttttttaa gtcatcattt
    52321 tgttttgtta gtaattcatt tgaaagtttt aactgttttt ctttgccatc actcattgat
    52381 tttttgctca aatagatatt aaaagctgtt acacctacaa ctaaaatgac aaacacaata
    52441 aacaaggatt ttcgtttatc tttcatatta aattcccctt tacttcgtaa tatcgtttag
    52501 ttgtttagta gcattccagt atgtttgtat tgctgttttt actgcgtctt ctgatgggaa
    52561 atttgctatc acccataaat aagttttccc ttcatagtga aatgtgtctt gttctataaa
    52621 gtgcggtatc tcattttctt tcaattctcg atgtaaaaga aaatttgaat catcaacatt
    52681 ttgtatcaaa taatttgatg gtttaataac ttcattttta aattcctcaa acggcgcttc
    52741 tattaatttc atattaattt cccctttact tttgattttt tttagaacct tcttacatga
    52801 ccagaaaaga cttttttcca atatggatta tttaaatctt caatggaaac ccctttattt
    52861 gtttggcaac caatgaaagt atttttatca attacaatgc caacatgccc atcatgtttg
    52921 taagtatcaa agaaaataac atcacccggt ttcatatcat ttgctgatac ttttgtacca
    52981 attttattta atgtttccgt acttacagct cctatcggac tggtatacat ccctacttgt
    53041 tcgaatgccc agcgtacaaa acttgaacaa tcaaatatcc ctcttgcgat gtcatttgtg
    53101 ttacgtccac caccaaatac ataggtagaa cgccctatcc attggcgacc tacatcggca
    53161 acttttgaac cgctacttcc gccacttcct ggatttcctc caccaccaga aacaacagaa
    53221 cccggctgat aatactttaa aactgcatca acataaagta tatcgccata acacgcttga
    53281 tacggtacgg cttctggtct aaggcaatga tacatgcctg tatgttttac tttttgatac
    53341 tgttgttgtg aaaatttgat tgctaattct ttcgtatact taccaccatt tgcgccaaca
    53401 aaatcaaaaa atcctgtccc gaatagtgat aggtaaggat ttgaagttat ctccaccttt
    53461 tcccccactt cacaccgtac gtgagacttt cacctcatac ggcgttccat ctgattcaat
    53521 tgacctaact tttatattag agagaagata ggtgctcgat tcgcaagtat ccttagctta
    53581 tcgaaccttt tcttctttgc ttcttctatt tcatagttgg ctaagatgga ttttgccttc
    53641 tctgaatcat cattatgaat tgcgacatgt atatcttcta gcacaattat caggttttca
    53701 tagtcgtctt tcccgccaaa ttccaacgga attttatggt ggcagtgcca accaattaga
    53761 cccaattcct gtttagtaat tgcacatctt ccatactgtg ctacaaattt tgaaatacga
    53821 ttgtcgttat attccacggt tcgatgattc atataaaatc gttgcacatg tctaagtgtt
    53881 tctttatcta tagctttcaa ggtatcgtga atttccgccc taccttcttc ggtataattt
    53941 gaaatagatt gggtaaaatt ccttgctgat ttatgctttt gtgcgtgaat cgggattagt
    54001 acaatatctt gaattttata gagtttcgga ttatagctcc gatacctttt tctcaaagta
    54061 gatgacatat cgtgcttagt ggctcttttc caatctcgcc tcagtcggtt atagagtgtt
    54121 cttatgagat ggcaactcat ttggtctaaa tctttattaa tatgggttgc agccgcataa
    54181 taattttgta tgcccatcac aactgtgttg taatgccata ctgactctgg cgtctgcttt
    54241 ttacttattt tcttgatagc ttccttcaat ttgccgtagg cattttctct ggctttttga
    54301 cacatcctgc tatgagcaac atgccgattt ctctttttcc gtgccttaat agtgaatccc
    54361 aagaagtcac tagatttctt ttgtaagtta acaatttggg atttctcagt actaatttca
    54421 agctgtagcc gtgttttgag aaaatctttt gttgcttcaa acattttaag agccgttgga
    54481 tagttacgac ataatatttt gaaatcatct gcatatctaa tgagaaagca ttctttcaaa
    54541 ttacttttct ttaatgctct atatttatct tttctcgcca catatgagtg tttagtctct
    54601 atagtctccc attggtcact aatccaccaa tctaactcat ttaaaaccac gttagaaaga
    54661 agaggactta aaatgcctcc ttgcggagtt cctttattcg ggaaaccttc attaatgatt
    54721 tctgctttta acaaacttga aatgatagac agtaattttt atctcttata cccatgttcc
    54781 ataactgttt catgagcttt ccgtgattta cattatcaaa gaatcctttg atatctatgt
    54841 ccacacagta gtgaaaacct cttccttgac tattcaccaa tgatttcatt cttgctaatg
    54901 catgatgtgt acttcgattt ggacggaacc cataactatg ggcatgaaac tttgcttcac
    54961 atataggttc aaggatttgt aaaatacatt gttgaaacaa tctatcccat attgttggta
    55021 ttccaagagg tcttttttta ccattaggtt tcggtataaa aactcgccta accgcttgtg
    55081 gtttgtacca agagaacatt gatttaatct gttctatcac ttcatctgtt aaaagcgatt
    55141 ttatgtcgtt gatggtcatc ccatcgactc cagctgttac actccccata tttcttttta
    55201 tgtttcggta tgccaatttg atgttttcat ccatcatcat aagctctatt agtttataaa
    55261 agttgtctcc attttgactt tgctgatata agccgtccat aatggactgc atatcataat
    55321 attcagcatg cctaagcttc gcagttttct ttataagtcg gtgctccttt cagagttaac
    55381 cttttttagt ctcacaagaa ccttataatt cgactgattt gctctataaa atggttggtc
    55441 aatcttctgt cagactaatg gctatccctc catgatgttt ccatcatttc gtaggtactg
    55501 tgccatcact ctcaccacca taaataaagg ttatatgcac gctaatctca cgaacatttt
    55561 ccccttaaac atttcaataa agataagttc tccatgttgg tggctttcca cgttccacta
    55621 cttctatctg ttcatgacac ttttagggct ctcctttaag cctgttaact ggatgccgcc
    55681 tgtaacgaca tatgggtttt cataacaact attcttactt acccacatta acgccacgct
    55741 cgtggcacac acatttctat gcgttaagcg ttctagaccc gtacattcgg agattcgtca
    55801 gattctgcct acccgatggt ttttgtgaat ccattctacc catgagtgtt ttgtagactc
    55861 ccgacctata ggctacatca tccacctctg gacaactttc gtagtactta cgtactttac
    55921 ggtagctctc agccgacttt accgagcttc acacacttac agttcttatc cactgcatca
    55981 tgcatgtcgg agtatcagag gaagcccttc caggcgttac cctttcattt gacttctcga
    56041 aatagtagtt ctcctgattt catatcagtg cttaaccttt tcagttaaga acgtgtcgca
    56101 caattgtaag cttgaagggc tgttttaata tgatccatgt cccctggact cgttactccg
    56161 gctctttcta tcgcatgttt aaactcctgt acaccagccc aaatactgta gtccggatct
    56221 gtaatacagt ttggtgattt acaatatttc gtattaaaag cgccttcgga actctgcatc
    56281 ggatcactac cacgtcctcc gctctcttgc atcatttgag caagcattaa agcaacaaac
    56341 ggttccacgc caaaggcttt cgcatgcttc cgaatcgtag gttcccattt tagaacttca
    56401 ggtgaaacat tcatgacttg cccttcacct gtatacgtaa tatcacccgt gtctgttcca
    56461 ctatcactcc ccattgctgc aataaaaatg cttactactc caagtaaaag aaaagaaaaa
    56521 agacccatca caagtagtgc taaagtgatg agccatttct ttggtataat ctttaaaact
    56581 agatgcatag tattaagcac ctcccccaaa taacatcaat tcttcatctg ttacttctac
    56641 atgaaaatga atgtttttta cagccccaat acttaagatg acatcccctg ttggcaaatg
    56701 tggaatcgct gcaatctcac tttcacttaa ctgtcctgca aatacttttc gtaacatatc
    56761 taaactgtta ttatcttgct gcataataaa tttgtactgt gtaagttcaa ataacttttt
    56821 aatttcatca atcatttctt gtgaagatcc ttccggtaca aaatcacgaa tcgtgtgact
    56881 tgcatataaa agccctgcaa agtattttcg atcttctcgg ctaaatttcg ttaaaaattg
    56941 tagcgcatga gcgctttctt ttttcgtgtt aattatatga tgcgcctcgt caataataat
    57001 gaaataacga attacatctt caaaagcaag ttgttgttta gtatatgcct ctaattgtgg
    57061 cgcaccattg gatatcattt catcccatat taaattaaaa acattaaaaa tttgcgcttg
    57121 gaatacttcc ggtttaaaat ttgaaatgtt tcgtaaggaa aacgatacaa cttgttcttt
    57181 tttaaagttt tcaatagtgg aatgaccatc aaataattgt gcatatgctt ctactaaatt
    57241 tacaagattt aattcaatca actctaaacg atgttttctg ctttctccta aattctcatg
    57301 gtgttttcta ttttttacat tctcatataa ttcatcacga acaaaagata aaaagtttga
    57361 gaaaatggga tactcatttg gttttcttgt tgtaatttca tttttcgctc ctttttcgtc
    57421 attccataat cccattcgaa tatataattt gcgaagtaaa ttttcatatt ctttaatttc
    57481 atcatctttt gcttctggcg caatgaatcg ataaaaaatt gtcaatttag ataaatgttg
    57541 agtgaaacta acttcttcaa gttctgctgt cttatatact tgaagtgggt taatttgacc
    57601 ttgtgaacca tctaatgcaa ttgttttccc gttcagatca cgtactgttt cctcaaattc
    57661 ccctacaata tcaaaaatac gaataaaatg acctttactt gcatagtcta ctgatttctt
    57721 ttttagtaat gttgattttc cagcaccagg ctttccaatc attacaccgt tataaaactt
    57781 tctttgttcg tctttatgaa aaatatcaaa aataacattt ccttttgttt tcgttgttcc
    57841 ataatacgta ccgtatggat cgtgcaaata agaataatga aacggacacc caccagccaa
    57901 actgactgcc ggaatttctt tcccttttct tcggttcaca taatttttct gtgtatcaaa
    57961 gctcgttacg agtgcatccc attcatactc ttgttcattt aaaaaaacag ctcctcgaaa
    58021 gttataagat tctaatgttt ccatgatctc ttttacttgt ttttctaact catctaatgt
    58081 tctagcggaa acataaatac ggatatgaat acgtttcatg acctcacctt gtttcaaatc
    58141 cgtatagaga gcttccagct ctaaaaattc attttttgca tcaattcgat ctatattatc
    58201 ctttgctgta tcatgccgaa cactttgttc actcatggat ttattaatcg attcaacgac
    58261 ttcttttcga tcatcactca ttacatctaa tgttgtgatc acatttggca tattcataat
    58321 ttgctctaac caaaaatcat ttacctctgt tggataatca tagacatgaa tgcaagtacc
    58381 taatccgtca cctgtttgaa aataactttc tttaaaacta attccccctt gtggctgaac
    58441 tctagccact aaaaaggggt tataaccttt cttctttttt agttcctctt gtttttcttt
    58501 tttagatttt ttactcttga acgcaaacat attgttgccc ccttactacc atatattttt
    58561 cgttcctaat tttgcatttt gattgaacaa tttaaacata agctctaact ttttctcttc
    58621 atccacctct aatagttcag tagagcgctt gatatatcgt tttgctgcat ctacacgttc
    58681 ttttacgatt aattccgttt ctccataaat aaataagaag gcttcacgat tggttctgcc
    58741 ccattctaaa aactgaagtt cttttaactt ttgatttaaa attcgttcat acaaaggact
    58801 ggtacattct ttaattttct tctctatata acgttgttgt tcggttgttt gacatggaaa
    58861 gtttaaaaaa acgagtttaa tggactgttt gtaggcttga taaaaatacg catgtgagaa
    58921 aatgacaaat gcttgttcat cgctattctt agagaacata tcttcacctt cgacttgaat
    58981 aatttctaaa aactcctcat ttttcagttc aaatatgcca tcctccgtca tgtctacaat
    59041 ttgcataatt tccgcaatac ttttctttac ctttggtggc gcttctttct tttttctaga
    59101 taaaaaacct aacagttttg gatttttctt tttcaaagtg tctttctttg gcttttcttt
    59161 cttctgtttt tttacttttg gttctgcctt tgttctttct tctttctttt tgttaggtac
    59221 caccttcaca atttcttttg gttcagaaat tgattctttt acgttttttt cgttaaatcg
    59281 aaatgcattt ttcttcggtc tttctagttg ttttggctct tctttctcta catctttttc
    59341 gctgaataac gccatatgtg atccctccct tattgatcgt tatcaatggc gcaatatgca
    59401 cctttccttc ttagcaatgt aataatcaaa acttcataca ttcgtttttg aggattcgta
    59461 cttggtcgcc aaatcatgat aattgcaata actgccatga aaataacaaa tggtaattga
    59521 aaggaatcat gtacaaaatt cctaagaatc atcgttacaa ctaataagcc aattaataaa
    59581 aagaaatcta ttaaataaag cactttatta atccgtaatt ctgtactgat ttccttcgga
    59641 atccgatagc ttctcatcgg gattccctcc ttttcgacaa taaaaaataa gcgtacgatt
    59701 acgcttattt tttatccgta ttctttttat ttttgtttac aatatctctc caacttttac
    59761 ccgtattttg acccatctga taaaaacgct ttgtattctg taccgtttcc gaattatgaa
    59821 tgcgctcttg cactcctctt accttttgtt tcaccgatga tgtagtattt ttaacttttt
    59881 cggttgtata ttttcctaat gtctgtgttt cttgacctct acttgctgcc acttctttat
    59941 cactttcata aggaataatt gggctactat gtgtcaccgt tacgatgtcg gctgataccg
    60001 ggctacttcc gcttggtact gatcttggtg cttccactgg tgccgggcta cttccgcttg
    60061 gtactgatct tggtgtttga cttccttcac ttgttccttg tcttactgtt cctggtgttt
    60121 gaactccttc atttgttcct tgtcttaccg ttcctagtgt ttgacttcct tcatttgctc
    60181 cttgtcttac cgttcctggt gtttgacttc cttcaatcgc tccttgtctt acgcctcctg
    60241 gtgtttgact tccttcattt gctccttgtc ttaccgttcc tggtatttga cttccttcac
    60301 ttgctccttg tcttacgcct cctagtgttt gatttccttc aatcgctcca tttgattttc
    60361 cagcttcttt catttcatct tgaagacttg ttgttcccga ttcttgccca ttcgctcccc
    60421 ctgggttttc gttccctcct tttttcatgt cttcttgaat agatggcgta ccaccattct
    60481 ttttatcttt ttccttattt aagtttcctt tttctttttc attttttgct aaatcattac
    60541 catttgcttt tttctgatcc gcttttttca tttgatcttg caaggactct ttattttcag
    60601 actcattccc ttttttcaaa ccgcttataa gccctgccac gccacctgtt gccatcgctg
    60661 ccgcacttgc tgttttagct gctgcaacac cagttccttc tgctgcacct ttcgctcctt
    60721 ttccaatcct atttccgaga ctcttcattg gttttgaatt tgcgagactg ccaattcctt
    60781 taccaagtgc gaaaccacct actaacatgc cccaactgct ctttaatcca atatctattc
    60841 caaataacct ttctacgact gccggaccat ctagaactgc catactaaat gccgctaatg
    60901 caatcagata cggtacacca tttaatttgt catggagaaa agctgttcct attaggtata
    60961 gcttcaaaga taggaatatc ataatcgttg ctataaatat attgaggata ttagataata
    61021 cagcttttaa cttttgacca ttcgcaacat cggctggtgc taatatattt gctaacaagt
    61081 agttaaaaga caattcataa aataatctag ctaatttaat acttaccaat aacaaagtta
    61141 atcccgttat cagtaaagta aagaatatat tccaaaagtt ccagtgccag cgataatact
    61201 tttctggaaa gaaatcaaac catccatctt ttaattctgc taaagatgcg actcccatcc
    61261 catccattac tcttttattt ttcaataatt tttgtccatc atctgataat tttttatctt
    61321 tagcgaactc aaaatccgaa tcaatttttt ctgtaatatc aatctgtcta atattttttt
    61381 ctggaatatg atttttcgga ttcatgtcct ctttcttttt ccatccattt tgatctatta
    61441 ctgcaacatc cgttatattc ttcttaataa tttcatcact taaagaaccc ttttgttcag
    61501 atttcacaac cgctatagca tcatcggtga acttatcgac ctttgtcata cccgtactta
    61561 ataagcaaag tacactcaat gttatgaaaa tattgatgat aatttgagaa cgattcattt
    61621 gtttattcat aataaacatg tagccaatat ataaaaacga aatggctaaa agaacgacaa
    61681 acaatggata taacatatca acaaaatttt gtatttccgg tgaattaaag aatcctttaa
    61741 tccccagtat ggcatctgtc acaccttcta aagcatctac aactaaagat aagcctacaa
    61801 ttaggaacca tcctagccaa cgcaatacat aattcacgat gtctcctact tgaagataat
    61861 ccgagaacgc ttctaaaacc tttaaaatct cttcatcttt catcatttac cctcctctca
    61921 tgcttgctat tgccctaata cttcttttgc tgtccaattc actctctcat ttagtctgtc
    61981 gatacgaata atcaattttc ctttttgttc ccgatctact gaaaggaaaa gaaccgcatc
    62041 ttctagacca agaatgacct cattttcttc tgttacaaat ggcgagtaac tatctaaaat
    62101 caattgcatt ttatccgtga ttgtcggtac atacattccc tcttcctcct ttatgtttgg
    62161 aatcaaaaaa gcacccaatt atttgagtgc tttctaactt gttacttgtt ctttttcttc
    62221 taaatcacgc aagattcgat taatcttgtt ttcgactgct tgatagacac ttttgtcgat
    62281 gtggtcattg tgagctaaca tttgaaattc actgtaaaac tcgcccattt cttgattttc
    62341 aacttcatct aatgacttgc ctaactgcgc taaaaagaac ttgtcaacca gtttcaaaac
    62401 cgctaaatca gattcgaaaa attcattaac cgtttttcct ttccaatttt caatggaaag
    62461 ggaatcaaac gggctgtctt cctgctgaaa tgcctcttcc ggaatctctt catcaatacc
    62521 catcattgtt ggctcttcta ctggctgtga tgtctctact ggtggcaaat cttcctgttc
    62581 tggttctgat tttctttctc ctagaaaatc tacaataagt gattttggat ttacatcatc
    62641 atgtagagaa tcaatatcta tatctaaaat agatttatct gtatcgaatt ctactcctaa
    62701 gtactcccat ctgtatttta aggctgtttc ccccgtatta taaatcgggc gaggtctgat
    62761 ccgttttctg ttattatcct gacgttttat gacacgaata acggcacttt ctccttcttt
    62821 aaaattcata agttcatttg ctgttaacag tggtcgttga tctagacttt ccgttttatt
    62881 tttatcagta gaaagacctt ttccgcttcg ggaagataga ttaatcgtct gattccctag
    62941 ttttttagaa actttttcgg cggtttcttg atcgttagtt agaatgtaaa ttgtattccc
    63001 acagtttcca tcaatcgtat ctgcatcctc accatactta tttttcaatt gtgcatatgc
    63061 ctggattaca aggttaaagc gaacatttct accaagacaa accgtgataa tatttgccat
    63121 tccttcaata ctcggcatat ttccaaactc atctaagcaa aaaaccactt cacggtgaca
    63181 tttccctcca cgagcgaggg atgcaccctt tgccaatata aaataaagct gccttacaaa
    63241 aatagaagca atcacatgat ttgaagaatc aaagtctggt gtaatcataa aaatagcgac
    63301 tggtttatcg aaatagtcca ctgttattac ttgtatatct tcattttctt ctactacttt
    63361 aaattctgta tcacctgtct tttcatctat tttcataata gaaatagatg ttttcttttt
    63421 cttatttcct ttttcattaa attgaatgat atccccaact tttattactt tcttaaaatc
    63481 taatgcaaaa cgtcccgtaa tatctgattt gatagactcc tttgagccat ctggaaatac
    63541 aatttctatt cgttttctag gtgccacttt tccttttatt gtttttccaa aacctacacg
    63601 ttttaaatcc acactatttt ttgcggtcat tttagcgatt tcatcaaatg taaaaataga
    63661 taaaccgttc attgtttgtg taaaaatacc acctctagct tgcccttttg agaaattaga
    63721 agttgcatat tgcattttcg caacactgtc tgatggtaaa ttctcaaagt ataaatctaa
    63781 agcatttttc ggcggttcct ctggatctat aattatttct ttcgaaccaa gttccgatag
    63841 catgttagct actgcataca tcgttatttt ttcttctgtt ccttctgcaa tacatttatc
    63901 tgttatggct aaaatcatgg cgttacataa gctcatagca caatcttgcc aaaaaggatc
    63961 tttaacacct ggtttataat acaaagtgtg tgagagtgtc ttacataatg cctgtgccgt
    64021 tgaataatct ccatctttat aggcatcttt gacaagctgc aataagttat agctcataga
    64081 atcaagtgga gttaacaggt tcaaaacttc aatgtgatag cctcgttctt ccagcgtttc
    64141 tttcgatgcg ctgaacaatt ccccctttgg atcattaaaa attagggagg gtttatgttc
    64201 cgctctagaa tagacatcaa ttgtaggaaa tacataggtt tcccctttac cagagcgtgt
    64261 tgtaccaata attaagttgt ttaccggact atcatcaata aataccttgt cacctagtcg
    64321 ggagataaca acaccaccgc cacctttaaa tgtttcctct cgatctggta cagctcggta
    64381 ctgctttttc agctcttcaa ctgttgtaaa acgactagac cctttctcat gattatttaa
    64441 gtttttaaag gaagatttca atttgtacac tgttctcgct atagttccaa tcactacaag
    64501 gaaaacaagc aagtagtaaa ttggatgctc tgcaattggc atccgaaaaa gaaatcctat
    64561 ctccatatga aacggtttgg gatgtaataa atcactaaaa gttgtttcta tcagctctaa
    64621 agataagttg agtaaaaaat tagcgaccaa taacattcca acaaacaaaa aagcactcaa
    64681 tggaatgagt acttcttttt cagctaattt atatttgatt gatacctttt cactatacat
    64741 atcaaagaat cacctctgtt caatctagcc acacgtatta cttctttaag ccaaagccca
    64801 aatcataatt atatttctca tattctgtta tcttatcgaa gtcattcgtt acatctaaag
    64861 atatgatata tccaaatttc ttagtaattt ggtcatctgt tggcatttgt tgaaaacttg
    64921 ctactacttt tatatcggaa tccttcattt gttggagaaa gtatataaaa tcttcctgac
    64981 ataaataatt ggtttcatct acaattacgt attcatattg tttagctata tttatcacat
    65041 cttctgtaat tttaaaattc ccataccctt cattcgattc acaatccaag tgttgtaaag
    65101 tcacattacc ctctgtttgc ttcccgaatg cttcgtcttc gtattccctc agtggatcta
    65161 acactaaaac ttttgataaa cttaaagcca ttttcttcag ttccctcgtt ttccctgttc
    65221 cgactcgacc taccaccatt aaacttttat ctagacttga aatttgtatt aaatttgcac
    65281 tattaacaaa catctatatg acccctttca aattaaaaag gtactctttt tatgagtacc
    65341 tttttggcaa tatcagttga tttttttgta gacaaataat aaagttcttt aaaaaataat
    65401 aaagtcgttt aattcctcga cacttatgaa gccaatctga tgataatttt ttgcatcttc
    65461 tttatcaatt ttgaaaggat tttctttatt taataaataa ccttttgcac agtcaaattg
    65521 gcttttataa agcaccatta caggtttttc tctactagga ttttgaattt tcgagacttc
    65581 aacttttgta taatcactct ttaattcata aattttatca tcatccaaag tcacataaat
    65641 agtatgggta ttaaacggaa ttttcattgt aaatcctcct ttttgaataa ctttattttt
    65701 tattttagtt ccaattaatc gtggtatcaa aggttttaga ccttgttttt aaaagacttt
    65761 attatttcta atcatttttc tttatttact cgctaccatc ttttcatttt gtttcagaac
    65821 tggcttttct tgatttgttg gtttctctgg ttctgttggc ttctctggtt ctgttggttt
    65881 ctctggttct gttggttttt c
//
LOCUS       40_00028               53866 bp    dna     linear   UNK 
ACCESSION   40_00028
FEATURES             Location/Qualifiers
     Segment         2557..3045
                     /ETX_MTX2="YES"
                     /Endotoxin_C="NO"
                     /Endotoxin_M="NO"
                     /Endotoxin_N="NO"
                     /Endotoxin_mid="NO"
                     /Rank="Rank3"
                     /Segment_name="40_00028"
                     /Toxin_10="NO"
                     /blast_detail="Query_desc:+1 2557-3045 len=163
                     Query_Length:163	Query_Start-End:6-163
                     Hit_id:Sip1A2-other	Hit_desc:AFU17215.1	Hit_length:301
                     Hit_Start-End:144-301	Aln_length:158
                     Percent_identity:92.4050632911392	E-value:6e-107"
                     /blast_prediction="YES"
                     /hmm_detail=""
                     /hmm_prediction="NA"
                     /locus_tag="40_00028"
                     /protein_desc="+1 2557-3045 len=163"
                     /protein_id="40_00028"
                     /protein_len="163"
                     /svm_prediction="NO"
                     /translation="KLITIRSSSVEYNMSTSDTHEKKEKRSFTVPSIEVPVPAGKKYK
                     VDYVFEKVKVSGKNKIDVNLYGDVTYYYNNQPMSPELLYSVQGLAADKQGFEKVIRDS
                     AVGNDRFGIKTTGIGQFSTEFGTRLTRTLTDITDSRNPVKLETKNVPVEFKTLSTDTR
                     VIK"
ORIGIN      
        1 gttaagtttt gatcagtaaa cgtcgttcct tgtaccgttt gaatcaattg tccatcgcgt
       61 agtacctgat attcttttac acctacatta tctgtagaag ggttccattt tagctctaca
      121 ctgttagaag caacgttgct tgcatataat ccttgtggtt gtgtgggagc ttctgtatct
      181 ggtttcggat taacaatttt atctaccttc ttcaaccctt cttttgtaat ctcatacacc
      241 acattaaatc caaaactttc ctgaatgttt ttttccatat ttgtaataat agctctaccc
      301 gcaccttcta aatgtgtaaa ctcaataaaa tcccctactt ttaccgggaa ttttgcttgc
      361 tcagcatttt gttgcttatt tccataaatc tctttgttat ataccacttt acctgatgta
      421 ttttgcactt taatgcttgc atatgtacta tcaaagtagt tgtgtggtac acctgctttt
      481 aaatcaattt gcatttcttc tgttgattta tttaaattta ctttcgcaaa ttcaaaatct
      541 ccaatccctt ttagtgacca tgcaaactgg cttccttcta aagcattcga agaattcggt
      601 gtatctggtt taatcggatt agaatctgta ctttcccaaa tttcagccgt taaatttgga
      661 taccctagtg acgctatctt ttggattgta tcattatttg gacgtaatcc ccatttctca
      721 aaaaacggaa ttaaattttg ttttgctgcc tttgatgctg aaatcataaa caattgtttt
      781 ttcgtttcat cagtttgtgg aatctcattt gaaggcatgt ctctatatag ctgatgcaac
      841 ttcggataaa agtctcctcc atacgctaga tgtaattgcc ataacatagc aagtttaaca
      901 aaaacatcat taatttcatc ataattctta ttttcttgtg ctaaatattt agatacctta
      961 ggataaaccc cttcttcttc taaacgagac ggttgcccaa atgctttttc tacggctagg
     1021 ctgtaaatat tattttgaac ttcgcccata ttatagaatc tccaaggaac ctgttgtctc
     1081 aaatgtccag cttcatgcca aggtccccat ccatccttag taaatttatt gatatctaat
     1141 acatattgaa tggcatctcc tacatacgct gttctatatt cagttgcgta cataaagcca
     1201 gatttgttat ctttatcttc tacataatga atataatgtt tatctacttg ttcttccgtt
     1261 aatccagaca ttcgatcttg aatcctagta gcttcatcca ttttttttaa taattgggcc
     1321 gggtctgtat tagaacctag caagtatttt tttacacgtt caggagtagc agtaatcaat
     1381 acacgctctc cttttaattc gactgcaaat gaattcggat tttgattaag catatcaatt
     1441 aaatcttgtt ttgtatgttt tccaagttca aagtaaggaa cgggggtacc tcccttttga
     1501 atagtggttc gaattgtccc attttcttgt ttgttataaa aatatatcat tcctccgcct
     1561 tcgtatcgaa tcgtatttgt accaggtttt agagtaaatg attttactaa ctcttctcct
     1621 tgtgaatttc tattgtatga aaatgctcca atatatgcgg taatctcatt atttccttct
     1681 acatcaatag taatttcttc atttggtttc gcatacaaac cagtaggttc aaaaggacta
     1741 aatgaagcag ctcttctatc ctgttgcgac agtgctttaa cgtcaccttt cccttgaaca
     1801 gtaaacaccc gattttccac tttcactgat ccctcatttt ttaacacgga taatttttgt
     1861 tgcttcgctt gctcttccgc aaagacttct aatgagggtg ttattccagt agcaaacata
     1921 gataatgtgg cagttatcat cactaaattt tttgtttttt gtttttgtcc ccttttcata
     1981 atatccctcc actatatttt tagatactta aaatatgaat atacaagtaa tagatattac
     2041 ctgtatattc atattatcta tttacacata tttatacaat ttaacataaa gatgctcatt
     2101 tatataagaa agtggatgca tttcaattca cttaataaga tgaataatca aataaatgta
     2161 taaaaaaaaa gattttaata tatttattat aaaaaaacgc ataaaacata aaaaaatgtc
     2221 gaaatattaa cacattatat tctggtacaa aaacctccgg acagttataa ctaatcacct
     2281 aaacccggat atatcagtac tttaaaaaga acgtgattct aattgggatc accatatcat
     2341 tttaataaat ttgtacgcta tgaaatttat agatgaagaa atcagttgtg taaaattaaa
     2401 tgaatgtttg tttaattatt ttagttatga atcaatttgt gagatatgag ggtagttgag
     2461 tttcgggttt caattgtcta ctttgttaat ttctcattta ttatataaat tttatatagc
     2521 aaagaaaaaa gcatccgcta cggatgcttc ctctaaaaat taataactat aaggtcttct
     2581 agtgttgaat ataatatgtc tacttcagac actcatgaaa aaaaggagaa aagatcattt
     2641 actgttcctt caatagaagt cccagttcct gccgggaaaa aatacaaagt tgattatgta
     2701 tttgaaaaag ttaaggtttc aggtaagaat aaaattgatg taaatctcta cggtgatgtt
     2761 acttattatt acaataatca gccgatgtca ccagaacttt tatattcagt acaaggactt
     2821 gcagctgata agcaaggatt tgagaaagtc ataagagatt cagctgtagg aaacgataga
     2881 tttggaatta agactacagg tattggccag tttagcactg agtttggaac acgtctaact
     2941 agaactctta cagacattac tgattctaga aatccagtaa aactagagac gaaaaatgtt
     3001 ccagttgagt tcaaaacact ttcgactgac actagagtaa ttaaataaaa gataatgtct
     3061 aattaataat ctaatataag ggcttaaaaa ggtttagtac ccccctttat attaaacacg
     3121 ttattttata agaaaaaatt aaaattagat ttgaaatgta tcaggtacat tatttttctc
     3181 ttctttatta ataccaatgt atcttagggc aatttgcggt gtactatgat tcgatatttc
     3241 ttgtaacata gcgatatcct ttgtttgttt atagaaccaa tagccgaagg ttttgcgcat
     3301 ggtgtgagta ccaatggatt ctacaccggc aaaatctccg gctttctgca attgtcgata
     3361 agcctggctc ttactaatgg gttgatcccc ttttcttgaa gggaataacc aggtactttt
     3421 taaatcttca gcgtatggca acacttcctc aaaaatggat gtaatattta taatacgctc
     3481 cttttttgtc ttgccttctt tcactttaaa ttcttttcgt ttttttcgct tcagttttaa
     3541 aatttcactc ttttccattt taagtaaata atttacacgt aaccccgtat taataccaat
     3601 tagaaataaa atgtaatcac aatctgaaca atgacgttta agagaccatt tcatatcttc
     3661 gagctgttct ttgcttcgaa gtggttgtac atcaattaaa tgtttctttt tattcatctg
     3721 cttttaaatc ccttttttca atgatttgaa tgtatacttt tttatctatt ttaagaatat
     3781 caataaaaac agattaaagt cactgtttaa aagcaaatga aagtaaacta atcgataata
     3841 atttacatta gatatcttta aaaagtgtta aaaaaacgac ctttaatcaa tccttttttc
     3901 taaaaccaca gaaaagataa gtactatagt taacaccata ataaacctta cttcacttcc
     3961 atcacttaca aaaaatgaat acaaagtata aattaaaatt aatattccat aaataatttt
     4021 gtgcaatgaa cttccacctt ttcctatata tattttagta taaaagttta attcaagtcc
     4081 tagatcaaaa taaaaataaa aagcacctgt gatatacaca aagtgctttt ctcttgtcaa
     4141 tttatctatt ttcactatac ttatctattt tctttttata actcaaactt cttagaaccg
     4201 tacttttagc ttgttgcaat tcattttatt tatatggaat atgtttttat ctgtctgtac
     4261 atcttcaaca ttttctccat ctactaataa tctcctgtac ttaaaagagt gccctgttaa
     4321 tactgttgta accccctcct tttgtttgat tacttgtatc ataaaacaag tatctgaagt
     4381 ttatatgtag tctatctaga gtctatataa atttaaaaaa cctctaacaa aatgtttgta
     4441 ttgtaacgtt accaccaaaa ctagtgctct aaacaccata atttgaagaa acagtacccc
     4501 atgttctaat cctcatttcc tcctacagct ctatcttgtg taaaactagt tgatccctat
     4561 aatataaaaa gagcacccct tttggatgct cttcgttata actatatatt atttaatttt
     4621 cttcatttgt tggtaccatt tttccttctt gagaatccgt acctgtacct tctgattttt
     4681 caacagtttt tgcatgtttt ccaggttgtg attctgtacc tccatttgtt tctaccattt
     4741 ttccttcttg agaatctgta cctgtacctt ctgttctttc aacagttttt gcatgttttc
     4801 caggttgtga ttctgtacct tcttttgttt ctaccatttt tctttcttga gaatctgtac
     4861 ctgtaccttc tgatttttca acagttttta catctccttt agatgctggc actgcatctt
     4921 taggtaaatc aaagttttgt gaggaagacg ttgttccatc tgcactctgt gtaattactt
     4981 gatttgaatt ttcatttgac tttaaattgt ccgttttcgc atcatctgca ccaattgcac
     5041 cacccgctaa taatcctgta cttaaaaatg ctcctgctaa taatgtttta atcatttttc
     5101 attacctcct gtttatttgt aatattcatc aaaaaagtat ctagagttaa tgttttagtc
     5161 attatcttta tctacttgct ttttgattac atttagcata agacaagaat ctatagttga
     5221 tatggactgt atctggagat tatgtaaaga aaaatagata atcagttgca tatcctaatg
     5281 ggtgtttaga caggattgaa actttatatg agtttgataa ttgagttacc ctttgttttt
     5341 gatcgtaagg tttatggctg gggtggagcc tatcgaagac ctaatctttt ctgatttgaa
     5401 agtaaacttt tggctaaaag ttcactttgg agacacctta ttattatgat tggaatttta
     5461 catctggaat gaaattccga atacaaaagt gaaaaatatg gaaatgaaaa ttttaaaaac
     5521 ttaaaataaa cattgcaatc tgaatataag gagtgcggca accattcctt atttttggat
     5581 tcacttacaa atgattaagt caacagtgtc aagagaaatt ggaacaaaca cagattaatc
     5641 ttgggatttt ttttaacata ttgaaggtgc agactcaatn nattgagtct gcaccttcaa
     5701 ttttttgttt ctctttttat gaatatattt ttgtacatat gcgttttata tagtgatttc
     5761 taataataag gaagtaaata atttgcatac aaataaagct tactaataca acaattgagc
     5821 tttgaataac ggacagttct ctacttactg tttgtcctaa ttggtgaaaa gttataaatg
     5881 caaaactgct gtgaaccata gctactacaa tcggcaagaa aaatagaatc atcatttgtc
     5941 ttgtcacaat ttgctttaac tctttttgtc ttaaacctaa ttttgaaagc atttgatatt
     6001 gctctttatc acgttctaaa tcagtaaata gacggaaata tagaaagctt agtgtaaata
     6061 cgaaaaatac aatccccacc aatacacttg aaatagaaag taatccattt tgttgtttca
     6121 gttcaagcca ttttacatac aaagatgaaa aggcataata atcatcttga ctcgtaccaa
     6181 tgaacttcat aagttttgta gaaattgcac ttgtttcagg ccaatttttt atgataaaac
     6241 cgtatatggt gtaatctcgg agtacgcctt cttgttgtac atttagaact ttactgtaaa
     6301 cagcatcaga gacaataaaa gggttgtcaa tctcggcgaa ttctgggata taaattgttt
     6361 tttgaacaga aagtggtact tctagttcac catgttttaa ttccaatgtt ttttgatcct
     6421 ctgcacttgt gggatttttc tttggtagta tagcgatact ttcagtttca tttgttaatt
     6481 tttctatttc ataccctaat tttttagcgt attcattata cgtagaaaga ttaattaaca
     6541 ccggaccgtt ttgtgacctt ttaaattttg ttgctacaag tttataagaa aatccagatt
     6601 cttttaattg tttctttatc tcttcaatat gggatttttc ttgtgtattt ccattatccg
     6661 atcgataggt aaatgcatat ggcgtcgcac tttttgccaa ttcaggattt gcgattgccg
     6721 tacaaactcc aattgctgta aaagatacag ctgatataat tgtaacgata aagaacgttc
     6781 tcgcattatc tttcattcgg aacgctaatt ctgaaataac aaggagattg gttcttttaa
     6841 agaatgtagt ttctctaatt tttaaagtgt atattacata tacacacaat tgagtaaaga
     6901 aaaaataggt tccacataca attaataaga caccgactcc tacgagtaga agtaattgtt
     6961 ttaaactcat gaaatcgacc gcgacgatac agtagtggac ggcggagtaa cctgctccaa
     7021 ttaagattat tgccaacaag gatatccaaa cggacgcttt cggctcaggt tttggttttt
     7081 cctctgattt tatgagttct acaagttcat tcattttcac catttttgat gtaaataatg
     7141 aaatgagtag gaataaaaca aaaaaggaaa tagctgttac tcccatagac tttaatggaa
     7201 agtacaatga taacgtatgc tctactccta ataaagaccc actaactagt aaaaataatt
     7261 tagaaaaaac catcccaagt ccaatgcctg ctagtataga agggattcca atcaacatgt
     7321 tttcgaaaaa aattaattga tgaagctgtt gatgagacat tccatgtaac attaataatc
     7381 caaactcttt ttttctattt tttaaaaatg cgctaacaga atagaaaata aataagaaag
     7441 agaaaacaaa gattaagtaa tacgatagtt gaaatcctat tttcccaaat gtattcatta
     7501 tggtacttgc atgagtcagt tggccttgta gatttggatg aaagacaagt agcccataag
     7561 taaagaaaat cattaccgca aatgtactac taaaaaaatg tccaagatat attcgtttat
     7621 tccgtataac attattgaat gcgagctgtc gaaaagtcat gtttattccc tcctaacata
     7681 gaaagaatgt ccataatatt ttgataaaat aacgaacgat tgtcattgta gaaaatttca
     7741 ttatataact gtccatcttt aataaaaata acgcggtcac agtaacttgc agcaactgga
     7801 tcgtgcgtta ctaacatcat tgttgcctgt tcctctttat ttaattgtgt taatatctcc
     7861 attacatctt gagaagcttt agaatctaag tttcctgttg gctcatcagc aagaaccaat
     7921 ttaggagaat gaatgagtgc acgggcaatc gctgttcgct gtgcttgtcc tccagatatt
     7981 tcatatgttc gtttattcaa aatttcactt attcctaatt tttttgaaat agattctact
     8041 cgtttattta ttctcttcac attcatgcca tctaatacga gcggaagaac catattctct
     8101 tttactgtta aggtatgcaa aaggttaaag gattgaaaga cgaatcctaa ttcctgtctg
     8161 cgaaatacgg ccaaatcatt gggtgatagt tgataaggat ttttactatt aatgaataca
     8221 ctgcctgatg ttggcgagtc aatagtagaa atcatattca ataacgttgt ttttccacta
     8281 ccagaaggac ccataatccc aacaaattct ccttctgtaa ttgttaaatt aatatttgaa
     8341 agtgctgtat gtgaaacctt gcctgtgtat tctttactaa gatcttttac ttttactatt
     8401 ttcatatgag aaattccctc caaatttaca cactaagaat gagcgttgat agatgatgcc
     8461 tgccaacatt tttatttttt taaaatacga gtaatttacc attaattgtt ggtctagttt
     8521 cgtatttcct tatttaagct gtaatactcg gtcgaatgtt ttaagcacta aaataacttg
     8581 atattgcatc acaggtattt catgaatgtt tctgttattc attgtagtag taagattgtt
     8641 tttctcatat tgaattgcct tacattttac ttacatgctt gtcatgtttc tgaaaataca
     8701 gtttataagg gcctcggcaa tgattctttt ttggggaggt aacaaagagg gattttttat
     8761 atgcacttta ctataccgaa ctagatttcg gtatagtttt tatttgcaat tcattgtgtc
     8821 ttctttacca aacacttata aaaatcaata gtatgaaagt aaactactgg gtaaaagttt
     8881 actttggagt tttgaatcat tttataacta attttgcaaa aaatttctca atatagatat
     8941 aattgttaat tgtagttata atattcaaaa ttaacaaaaa ataaattata ataaaaatat
     9001 gatggttatt ccctttgttt actccttgtg ctaaagataa gattgtgttc ccgatcttat
     9061 cttttttctt tgtagatttt tgatacaaaa aaagaatcct tataacaagg attctgcaac
     9121 aggaaataac aaaatataaa cgattgtagc atatataaat ttagttctta ttataatggt
     9181 aatcctttgg ctactctatt ttgatattct ttaaggggta gtgtaataga tttatttggt
     9241 gcatctattg gagttgcttt aacatatatc tcagaataat gaccaccttc accgctaaac
     9301 tcagattgaa tatctactac tggtatttgt atatttttat tatctggttg tacataagat
     9361 tcaaagttta aatatgatgg tgttggtttt gaaccattcg taagtaaata atacactttt
     9421 gaattgtaaa aattaggacg tgattcctgc cacgtccatc catatccatt ttgatcatag
     9481 taggatagtt tcggaacatg aacttttgat tttgttttaa atgttcctga gaaattagcg
     9541 gctttcacta taccaaaata tgttgtggta taaccagcct tacaaattac aggctgtgat
     9601 ttaaatataa tttgttcttc atgagtagat gtgttagaac ttgtatgagt ataattaaat
     9661 tcagatgaaa gtgtaatctc ttgaccacct tcagcaacaa aaggaatttt aactgctaac
     9721 gttgattttg aagatactcc taatttaacc ccttcttggt ttgaataggt aaaagactct
     9781 gttgttttga tacttttttc aggagaatac catgtttggt ctactaatcc atcatttttg
     9841 tatgatagta gttctatttg ttgtgtaggt ccccaactat caaaatgtgc tgttatatct
     9901 aagttattaa catcagtatg atattcgggc ttagatacat atttagttgc agtatttgga
     9961 ttagctgcag taccttctgg agtcattcta tcttttatat cttgtataaa cttatcttca
    10021 ttataaacat tatcactctt tgtattaaca tttaatattg tactttttgt agcatctgca
    10081 aaagaagtag taggcatact tactactcct atacttaaca tacatgcgaa tggcatcatt
    10141 acagccattt ttttatatga tttcatcaat attccacctc tcttaataga tttagcatta
    10201 tgctattaat atatctaatt gacggaaaat actcaatatt ccgtttaatc agtcactatt
    10261 ggataaaatt aactagtttt ttatgtttta ttacatatat gcatctagaa atatgttaat
    10321 tttttttgtt aatgtcatat ttaagataaa aagatatata gaaattaaga aatctactgt
    10381 taattgtcat aaattctaca atgtttttaa atgtgtttat ctttctggcg taccgccagc
    10441 atttcggaaa aaaaccacgc taagccaaaa atacaataag ctgtccatat ggacagctta
    10501 tttacataat tatcgttata agaagttgct tttttctttt actttgtcag taatccaata
    10561 acagttataa caattaagat gactgcccac atgataaaat gtttgtttct ttttataaat
    10621 cttattgttg tatcagagtc agttgtctct tcaaaccgtt ctatttttct tttttgtaca
    10681 acgagtgtca aaaaatatac tgcatttcct actgataaaa tcaaaaaagc atttcctaaa
    10741 tgaccatttc taaagttatc gtataacgac caaatgagta ataaaacagt atagaccatg
    10801 aacgcatttt tactggcttt tgctacatga tgttgctcca tttcgtcttg tttttgtatc
    10861 cacattgttc tctcgctcct ttatttcaag attattcaag tgtaaaaatg tcctccattt
    10921 tcagattaaa gtaatgagct attttcattg ctaattctaa acttggattg tagtgattgt
    10981 tttcaatggc tacaatcgtt tgtcttgtaa cctgtaagtc ctttgccatt tgaatttgtg
    11041 taattttatt ttgtactcgt agttccttaa ttttgttttt tacagccatc gtttcaccta
    11101 caatgtaaag atatctttac taatagatta tataaaaaca gtataaatgt aaagatatat
    11161 ttacattcag tcttaaaaaa aacaaaatcc aaagcatatt ttaattactt tgggtttatg
    11221 aatatcgtat acatgtgagg ttaacataac gtcccattat cgatagcaaa gaaaaagacg
    11281 tccccttact ctcacaaggg attcgccttt ttctttttct atgaccctat gcatcttttt
    11341 atacattcct attctggagt gccttttggc ttccctatgt ctccctattt ttcgcataaa
    11401 atcttgcata ctcttagcgt ggtttttttc cgaaatgttg gcggtacctc agtatgtatt
    11461 acatagcaag tgtagagatt gcttgtttgt agattagttg ttgtttacca ttaaccatca
    11521 ttaggacggt aaatttatct attgcaagga tcttcccacg tactggaacg ccattcttta
    11581 aaaatactgt aactgcccct tttttctctt tcaattgttc atacatatct tcttgtaaat
    11641 taaacatgaa atgcgccccc ctggtttgtt tgtatttact tttcttctaa tacctgctgc
    11701 ttttcactgt tggatatttt tgattcccat tcactttcta tttttctaaa ccattttcct
    11761 attttgctta gataatatct ttttacttca ccattaggta tccaaatttc acgttcctgt
    11821 atttgattca tcacttcatg aagaatctca tcatgttcat accttttagg ttttctataa
    11881 tgtgttttta caaattgtgt atattctcta cgtaaccaat tagaaatatg ttgtctttgt
    11941 ctttgcttga gatgtgacca ttttttattt gtttgaagga tttttccatt tacttttatg
    12001 tggtttttca tcgacactca tcccctttca ctagcaaaac gaatatatca ctatcgtatc
    12061 acatttaaat tgaaatactg ctctaggtac atatttcgca agaaatctat tcgaaatata
    12121 caatacattc tctatttagc tgattaagtc tacacaagat taaatgtaga ctattattgt
    12181 agtgttttag ttttttaaat cattacggta cgtgaaatta ttttgttaac cataaaaaaa
    12241 gccccttgaa aggagcactt atttgacaag gtactgttct atttctttta ttaatagttc
    12301 tgcaccttct ggactcaatg agatcttacc ctttgctaat gccatgttac gatttgacac
    12361 ttctcctgtt aatacacaaa catgaccagg ctgatacttc tttaaaatga tgtcttcccc
    12421 ttctacaaaa atctctaatg gtgatttttc tttaatccca agcgtatttc taagttcctt
    12481 tggaattact atacgcccta attcatccac ttttctagtt actccggttg ctttcatcta
    12541 gcatatttcc ccatttcatt atcaatttgt acccatgtta ttctttacta ttgtaacagg
    12601 atttctccat atatgagaaa cgtaataacc ccaaaactaa cgattataac cagaaattct
    12661 ttaaatcttt gctgaaagga aatacgccct tcctcctctt ttcgcaatac tgcgtaaaat
    12721 aactattctt ttatggatta aggcatgaat ttcctgtcaa ggagttactt caactcgtta
    12781 atattactcg tagtacgtac tattattgga tgaaacagct caatcatcct aatccaaatg
    12841 tggaggtaaa agaactgata caaactattt atgattaaca cgatgggtgt tatggctagt
    12901 aaaaatacag cttattcttt tgttttgagg tatttcaaaa tgttaacagg atgggtatgt
    12961 acggtgccct ctactaaatt atcagaaaaa cattagcctt taattgtata cacaataatt
    13021 accattattt tccgatgtta gcatcataat aaatctttcc ttttcctctt tttatcagta
    13081 ttggtaggta aagaggggct aggcacaaaa acaggttgtg gagaaagtct tcttcacaac
    13141 ctgagagtaa gttatatatc caaatatgac ctgttctttt aactatttag tcttttataa
    13201 tctgttatag tcgatataac tagagtcata gtaaatccac tgacctgttc caattcttag
    13261 ccaaccattc ttttcttcat atactgtaac tttttcgcct ttacttgtct ttctaacaat
    13321 agaatagttt gtccctgatc cgcttcgaac atttacccca atcccattaa tttgagccgt
    13381 tccaattacc ttttcaacac taccattttc aattacttgt agcatattta gaatgaatgt
    13441 tgctgtttca ccacgagttg ttgttccttt agggtcgtat tgattgtcac ccttacctct
    13501 tacaatacct aggccataca gtctttgtac gtcttcttta taaataattt ggtctgtgtc
    13561 tgagaatggt aggtttacaa ctggccccca tataccttta tactgtaaag ccttgtttac
    13621 aataattgct gattcttctc ttgtaatagg tgtgtttggg tcaaaataac catctcctct
    13681 accttgaatg atacctgcac ttgcagtacg tttaatacca tctcgtaaag ttgaatttgc
    13741 atcgtttagg tctttaaatg aagcatctcc agctggcagg tttagagagt tagagattaa
    13801 ttgagcaaat tcggctcttg ttatcgctct attgggtgcg aaaactccgt ttccttcccc
    13861 tatcataata ccccttctat tcaactctcg aatagcttct tcataccaac ctcctgtaat
    13921 gtcatctttt ggttgataaa gattattata atacccacca acaccattta cgaatgcatc
    13981 ccattgtcca ttattaatca tattagcagg acagatttta ccgctccatc tttggtgttt
    14041 tacaatgtta tttaacggta caccagtttc tttcattaaa taagctacaa gtttcttagc
    14101 attatctacc gctttactat agttaccgtc actgttaact gcgatttcaa ttgcaataga
    14161 ttctctatta cctggaccat caccgtctcc tgcgtgccat ccgttctcgt ttaatggtag
    14221 atgttgataa atctctttat cgtctactgt aaaatgccac gatgcagctc ggtctgtgtt
    14281 ccctactgct tggttatata ggtattgggc gtggtttcta gcacctgctc ctacacttgt
    14341 attatcagtc tcatgaattg taatgtactt tggattcatg tagttttgag gacgaatatt
    14401 atcgttacct gctggaacaa tccattcagt gaatggaaca ccatttattg tactagaggt
    14461 gctaggtgat atgggagaca gactacgttt tgttctgttt gaatttttag gaacagttag
    14521 tgtacctgtt tcttcatgaa taccttctga acgttgaaga ctatctgctt tcttattgtc
    14581 gacagtacct ccaccacgtc cgtctacctc ttcaaaacta gcttcaatac tttttaaagc
    14641 ctgttcatct gttgtttgaa gttggtctgt gttatcttgc acttgaaggc ttgtagattg
    14701 cttattgttt actgattgtt gttcctctgc aaacgatacc aatggtgaag ataatacagt
    14761 taatcctgcc gtgaatgcta ctactttttt attaaattta atattcattt tgaatttggt
    14821 atatcttact actttaatag atataccttc ctccttgtac ttcttttagt ctaaataata
    14881 gtgtgaataa tagtttaaat aatcatagcc tgaccctcaa agataatgga ttgattttcc
    14941 aattcgtata ataaaccgaa acctttaagt cctactagat atatcagtat ttcagaatta
    15001 taacacagca cgattgcaaa aatataatta aataacatga ataatttata atgtataaaa
    15061 cgattctggt gcaaaaatcc caaggctctt tcaagtaata tcctaatctt gaacactgat
    15121 atgtatgatt ctaaaaaagg tgcgtgattg gtatagaaaa ggaaaatttg tttaaatgga
    15181 ggcattatca acctgaatta atccaattaa tagtaagttt ggtacctacg gtacaatttg
    15241 agcttccgta acctgatgga atgcgactta aacaaaaaaa gtacatgaat aacatagtag
    15301 aacaagagca ttgcctaatt aagaagcaat gttcttgttt tatactacaa atattttgaa
    15361 acaactacat taattctttc tgaagtagaa tccgtgcatc ttcttaaaaa gaacagattt
    15421 atctactact gaaccagtct gtccaaaact caaacaatta atatatcaat tgtttgtatt
    15481 tgcagcaaaa aatcccccct tcttttcatt atattatttc tttttaccta gcgatttaag
    15541 accacgttta ataacatcat agaagcttag agattgtgcc atatgacctg gatctacata
    15601 ttctcgtata gcccgaagaa ctttcttagg ttccttagaa gaaaaggtga agatcccatt
    15661 tctcttggtt tcaatagcat aacgtggaat ccatttcccc ttaaacatta cagaagctat
    15721 aacgtaatct acttcctccc acggaatttg aataaattta tgcgtatcac gagaattata
    15781 aaattcaaac cctttatcac caatcataat ttttccatag tctgtaagtc ccgtaaaagc
    15841 ggtagcatct attactaaat ctacctttgt attaattgat tgaaccatca tatccactcc
    15901 atttcattta tcctatttat aattcgtaac ttcaaacaat taagtcaata caaaaagtgg
    15961 ctgaaacgat aattcccagc cactttttgt atacgaacta ttatcgattc acaggctact
    16021 aatctacact tcaattccaa caattcctaa atattgaact acccccactt tcacttcgtt
    16081 tagaagtgag ggattcctaa gtaaagagtt ctatcgaact ctaatttatt aggctaaccc
    16141 cgcagtcctt gcggttagaa gccttatagc ttcattcttt agattgatac ttgcgttaat
    16201 atccctatca tggtgtgtat ggcaagaagg gcagtcccat ttacgtaggt ttagattttt
    16261 aacgtctttg ttttgatatc cacaacaaga acataattga ctggaagcaa atgtttttga
    16321 tacgacaatg acttgtttac cgtaccattt tgctttgtat tctaacatgg ttcgaaactg
    16381 tgaccatgat acctcactaa ttgcttttgc taacttatga ttctttaaca tattcgatac
    16441 ttgcaaatcc tctataccaa taacatcgtg gtttttgatg atttcagttg agactttgtc
    16501 caagtaatct tttctagcat tcgtcatgta ttcatgaatt ctagctacct ttattcgctg
    16561 tttattccag ccagaagatc ctttcattct cctagaaaga acacactgtg cttttgccaa
    16621 cttctcttct aacgatctga aaaacttcgg attttcatag ggggttccat ctgacaaaat
    16681 ggcgaaatct tttagtccta catctattcc aatgtaagaa tgtgttttcg gaagttcttg
    16741 cacttctgtt tcaactaaca atgaaacaaa gtatctacca gaagggttcc gtctaaccgt
    16801 agcatttaaa atacgtccct ttacttcacg acttttggca aatcgaacaa gacctagttt
    16861 tggcaatttt attttgcttc ctacaacggc aatgttttca tttgtttgtt ttgtggtata
    16921 agattgtacg ttgttcttct tagatttaaa gcgcggtgcg ctgttttgtt ttttgaaaaa
    16981 gcgcgtataa gcatccgcaa ggttgcgaac agacgactga atcgcaatac tatccacttc
    17041 ttttagccaa acaagctctt tcttcatggc aggtagtttg gcagagcata taccataggt
    17101 caagcctttt cctgtctctt tgtatacatg atcccataag gataggaaat gattgaatac
    17161 aaagcgagaa cacccaatcg ttttgttgat taaaattgct tgtgcttgat ttggatagat
    17221 acgaaactta taggctttat taatcattat ttgattcacc tccatttcgg tatatgacta
    17281 ttatatgcca aacgtacatt cgataggtag tggagtaata ctttctatat gtcgaacaat
    17341 taagatggct ttctgccatc tcttgttcga agccaattca tctcccacca actcactgga
    17401 ctgtgaccct tcacgctcct tgaggaagga gccttcttgg ctaaaatgat aaatcttaat
    17461 aattgaatac ttgagcaact taaattataa aagtccgatt acgtgaccaa ctaccccaac
    17521 tacgaataat gaaagaataa taacaattgg gctgactttt ttcttcaaca accacatgca
    17581 gaagaatgtc agaagtaatg cagctaaacc aggaatcaat tgatctaagt tatcttgcaa
    17641 ggtagttact ttcgtaggtg acagtgccat tcctgagttt acttgttcaa aagattgacg
    17701 aatcccttca ccatttccag gaagtttgtc ccactcaaca tacgcacctt tatctaactg
    17761 aacttcagat acaactggct tgaatttaat tgacacccac cgttccacca aggctgcaag
    17821 tacaaacata ccaaggattg atgcaccttt tgtaatatct tgtaataacc cacctgaaag
    17881 atcatcagta attttagaac cggctttata accaaattct tgtgtatacc acataaaccc
    17941 ccaacgaacc agattccaag ataagaagaa aaggattggc ccaaggatat tcccccccat
    18001 tgctaatgat gcccctaaag cacctaacat tggacgtaaa gtaaaccaga ataccggatc
    18061 accaacaccg gctaaaggac ccatcatccc aactttgacc ccttgaattg ccacatcatc
    18121 aacttctgct ccattagcgc gttcttcttc aagtgctaat gtaactccta gaattggtga
    18181 agcaatataa gggtgtgtat taaagaattc caagtgacgt tttaatgctg cttttcgatc
    18241 ttcttttgat ttatataact ttttaatcgc tggaatcatc gagaaagccc agccaccatt
    18301 ctgcatacgt tcatagttcc aagaaccctg aataaatgta gatcgccatg caacgactaa
    18361 acgatctctt tttgttaatt taattttttc tgccatttgt cttctcctcc tgctgaatta
    18421 ataatcgttt aagatatcgt caagcgggtc accagagtta cctccaccac catttgaaga
    18481 accacccatt ttagaaagac tcaaataaat aagagctaaa gccacaccca atgcaccaag
    18541 agcaataagt gttaattgag aaatcgcagc tattacgaaa ccaataatga agaatggcca
    18601 tacttctttt gttgccatca tattaataac taatgcataa ccaacagcaa caaccattcc
    18661 gccaccaata gccattccat cagttaacca tgcaggcatt gattccaaga atccttgaac
    18721 gctttgtgca gggataaata aaagtgctcc ggcaggaatt gcaattcgga taccttgtaa
    18781 acacaccgca gcgatgtgta acacttcaat tttttttata tttccttctt cagctgccgt
    18841 atccatcatg tgtacaatag gaacagcaag tgtacgaaca atcattgtta agaaaagtcc
    18901 tgctactgca agtggtaccg ctactgcaat tgctgatgca acaccgctaa caccttgtcc
    18961 gcctaatact aaaatgatcg ctgatgcaac tgatgccaat gcagcatctg gcgctacggc
    19021 tgctccaata tttgcccatc caagtgcaat catttgaagt gtaccgccaa gaacaatacc
    19081 cgcctctagg ttacctgtta ctaaaccaat tagtgtacat gccactagtg gttgatggaa
    19141 ttgaaattca tctaatattc cttccatacc ggctagaaat gcaattagta tcactaaaat
    19201 tatttctata gtagacatta tgatccccca tttcattaaa tttgctatgt aactacgata
    19261 attcaacctt cgcttttttt agaatatcat ccatatttgc acgagaatca ttaggtactt
    19321 tacgtacatc aaaatgaatg ccttttgctt tcattttctc gaaagcctct acatcttctc
    19381 ttcccataga aagaacctta ttaacaacaa cctttccagt tgaatgagcc atagaaccaa
    19441 cgttaacttc tttaatatcc acgccaccct ctataactct caggacatct agtgggtttt
    19501 caaataatac cagtgcatta gtattaccaa aacggggatc tttttcaact tcaatcattt
    19561 tgctgattgg aataacattg gccttaaccc ctggtggtgc cgcctgttcg attaattttt
    19621 tacgaaggtc gtctttagac actgcatctg aaactacgat aatacgattt ggttgtgtag
    19681 actttgtcca tgcagtcgct acctgaccat gcaataaacg agaatccaca cggactaaaa
    19741 cgaacttgat tttcccatca ccaactactg taccgggagc aagtctgcca tttgcttttc
    19801 catcttttgc aactgcgata tcagtatttt ctttgggttc cagctcttca ggtttaattc
    19861 tgaccccttc cttcgctgtt ttaatgatat gtgctgcgat ctcttgagca gacgtaattg
    19921 ataaacggga tgcataagct tcaatcacca ttggtaagtt caaaccagca acaattgccc
    19981 aattgtcttt gtgttcttca tacaagccat tagcttgatt gaatggagta ccgccccata
    20041 gatcgactaa aaataatacc tcatcttgat tatcaaaaga tgtaactgct gcttccattt
    20101 ttgctctcaa atcgtctggc ccttcgtttg gcattaaggt aacagcctta acattctctt
    20161 gctctccaaa aatcattgcg ccagattgta aaatgccttc agcaaattgg ccatggcttg
    20221 ctaggataat ccctaccatc tctctacctc ctaaatattt catcctaatt ttttctgaat
    20281 tgacgcaacc aacacaactt ttcttcttca tttcatcaat ctttaactat taaaaaccaa
    20341 ctttttctat ccttgagaaa accacctcct aggctattta aatctcactt cttttataaa
    20401 attttgttta ctactaaaaa tgagtttgtg aatctccaat tcatcatttt tcaaatcatt
    20461 acttaaaata cataatttct taggtaaaag gttcataatc ttataaaata acccaccgta
    20521 agaaaacgct ttcaaaatat agaaagaaca taccgttgaa aatcgttgtt tcaaatacac
    20581 ttactctaaa cctaatcaac tataaataga ctgagttgcg tcaaaccaaa ataggagtaa
    20641 aactccactt gcgaattgcc tcattgataa ggaaagcgtt tatttcgaaa aacatgatta
    20701 tcaatgcaaa caaacatgac agaaatcaat ttaaagttct ttcaaatgat aaaaatacca
    20761 tgtaagtttt taattacgca tatgttactc accaaaagtt caattgaatg acagactata
    20821 catatttatc cttttcccaa ataaagaaaa gcactgttat tcgtataatg aaatcgattc
    20881 cacttactaa aaacattgcc gttctatctg ataagatgat ttatatcgcc tgcatacaaa
    20941 ataacaaaca aaaaaacaat aaccccctct tacgagtcag aagtttgcta aagatagcta
    21001 tctagaaaac agtttgtagt tggagacaga aatttgataa aagagttgat tcgtcgcaaa
    21061 agaatatttg gcattggtat ttttgatctt gcttagattg gatatttgct caactttaaa
    21121 aagagtatat atcaaataat aataatattt gtaaaaaaac acatgaatat aacaatataa
    21181 aatctcgttt attagttctc aaaagaataa aaccactatc accctctaca acggttatat
    21241 attcattata tccattgtga tttttttcac aatggatata aattgaacat tttatgaata
    21301 aaacaattcc aaattataag aaatatatag tgattttttt agcatacatt ttttacttaa
    21361 ataccccttt gcattatatg atcgatagta aacgtggtta actaattgat ttctaattga
    21421 agtttaatat attaattgct taataaatca attgaaaaca tatagctcct atgattcctc
    21481 ctatggtact accaattatg ggaatccatg cgtatcccca atccgaagag cctttattac
    21541 atattggtaa gatttgatgt gctagtcttg ggccaaaatc tcgtgctgga tttaaagcaa
    21601 atccagttgt tccaccaaga gataaaccta tagatactat taacgctcct attattattg
    21661 gaagtagtcc atctgtaact ttattatgac tcatagctaa aattgaaaat acaaatactg
    21721 cagtgccaat aatttcactt aacaaattgg acggccaact tgttattgca gggcttgtag
    21781 aaaacaccga caatataatt tcttgatttt tagtttcttt ccaatgcgga aaatactgga
    21841 gccagacaaa tattgaacct aaaaaagccc ccatcaactg tgcaccaata tatgaaggaa
    21901 cttcactcca aggaaataac cctatacaag caaaagcaat tgtaactgca ggattcaaat
    21961 gcgcaccact tatgttatct actatatata tagcgaatgt aactgctaat ccccagccaa
    22021 gagtaattgc aacccatccg gaattttgtg ctttggattt tttcagcaaa gtacctgcta
    22081 caacgccgtt ccctaataaa ataagaacca aggttccaat taattctccc ataaatggag
    22141 acatatttat gacccccttt gttatttcaa aaaccattgt ataaacacaa gggcatcatc
    22201 agcatcttcc ccatcaagaa ttacatgtat ttctgctcct ctttttagtg ctaaatcaat
    22261 taattgaaga gtactttttg cattaacttt tttatcttta aatgtaaact gaaccgaaca
    22321 atcataatcc cttaagccat ctacaatttc acttgctgat tttacataaa ttccagcctt
    22381 acgagttaca attaattttc tttcgattct cataagatta gctcctttta tatttttata
    22441 atggttttca cttcaagtac agccttaaat cttatatatt tcttctaatg ttttgccaat
    22501 ccctaattca acaactgcta cgtaggaccc tctattaata gtgaatctgc tattttgatt
    22561 taatcactct taattagagt tcctcccaaa tttaggaata caattacaac tcattcatta
    22621 taaatagcct cttgaattta tctaacgctt ctacctactt catcgttatc tacttctcct
    22681 gcagaaacta ttaaaacact ggaacttaat tggacgagta aagcttgtaa atctcttaac
    22741 tagtagataa ccattagaaa ctaaagctat tcctgcatta ctcatcataa ttgctcccta
    22801 agttcattaa caatttcttt ttcacctata agagataaac ataaagtttc aaagataata
    22861 aaagatgaga ctgctcctgg atctaaatga ccaatagacc tttctcctag aaaagaagca
    22921 cgcccttttt tagctaataa tggcttagtt ttttccattt gttctcttgc aaaaatgata
    22981 agaccaatag gttttatttg ttctccattt ctttggatat acttcaaaac aggatcccaa
    23041 acatcaagca ttgttttatc tcctatctga gtttttcctc ttagacagat gccatctaca
    23101 gattcttgaa aagcaatccc caattcattg attgtaattc tatttttccc tttcaaaaca
    23161 ctaccagccc ttaaaaatgc tgttccatat aaaggccctg atgcacctcc aacctttgaa
    23221 ataagtatca ttccaatatc atgaaataca tttccaatat catcataagc tgtatatgat
    23281 atctttcttt caacctcttt aaaccctcta ttcatattaa taccatgatc tccatcacct
    23341 atgaattgat caagttgcgt taggtttttt ttttgatact caagttgttt tgcagtgagt
    23401 tgcatccaat tgatgatatg tcttggtgta atatacatgt tggcccctcc tattgtacac
    23461 gccagttagt cgtatttgct ggatcattaa gcaaagcagt taattgttca tctagtttta
    23521 ataaagtaat tgaaaaaccg gccatatcaa ttgctgtcat gtattctcca acatatgttt
    23581 tacagatatc gataccgatt ttgtttaata ttgtgttaat cattttattt aaaacatata
    23641 attccattaa cggcgttccc cctaagccgt ttaccattac tgcaactttg tcaccaatct
    23701 tcaattgcat atcacttaaa atatgctcta aaaggagttc agccatttta ttagctgcta
    23761 tcatactaat acgatgagtt ccaggttcac cgtggatacc tataccaacc tctacttcat
    23821 tttcaccaat tttataacca actgtaccag ctccaggtat agtacacgtt tttaatgcca
    23881 tgcccatact acctatatta gcaattactt tatttgcaac atcttcaact tctttaagcg
    23941 atgccccttt ctcagccatt gctccagcta ttttatgtac aaatattgtt ccagaaattc
    24001 ctcttcttct catagtgtgt gaactattgt caatagcagt atcatcatta acaatgactg
    24061 tagcaattgg gattccctgt gcttcagcca tttcagcagc catttcaaaa ttcattatgt
    24121 ctcctgagta gttttttaca attaataaaa ccccacttcc agcatccacc ttttgaatcg
    24181 ctttcaaaat ctggtctggt gtaggagaag taaaaatttc gcccattaca gcagcatcaa
    24241 gcattccttt accaacaaat cctatatgcg ctggttcatg accactcccg cctccgctga
    24301 caattgccac ttttcctgga aatggactat tagctcgaat aattatattt gtttcagcca
    24361 tattttgtag tttatcagaa tgtgcaaaca acattccgtc aatcatatcc ctaactactt
    24421 tttctggatt attaataaat tttttcatgg catctattcc tttccattag tcgccgctag
    24481 taccctaaca tttaatttta ttccctccta caattccctt ttattataaa aacctataat
    24541 gatttcactt ggacatttag ctttaagcct ccaattccat ctaaaaagat tcttccaatg
    24601 tttgcttgct caaatttccc tttcctcatg tgaagtgctc cagtgaatac tcctttttca
    24661 tgctcaaata gctcactttc aattaaatta ggggggatag ccgcacaatt tactagaata
    24721 aacgacttat cctttctgaa aacagcttta tggatacctt tacctataag ttcttttcct
    24781 gtttcactct ctccagtaat aagaatcgta gaatctaatt ctgccacttc attcgcaaca
    24841 aagagcgtct tcattaaagt gtcactataa ataataatgt ctggaaaaga gttgtttagt
    24901 tttttatatt tcgacaattc acattctaaa tactttattc ttttcttttc aagagtcaat
    24961 tggtctaata atgattgtgt ttcatgaata gattcatcgt taaaagtatt ccgctcaatt
    25021 ttgctataag tgtagctatg gctcgagcat gtaggccatt tgtagtatga atattactta
    25081 caatcctttg tatcataaga acccacttca taataataca tgcataaaaa tacataaaac
    25141 tcaaccagtg aattttatgt atttttattt ttattattaa aaccccaact attatataat
    25201 aagattattt atacaaaacc tgataatata ggttattaat actaattttc ccatttcatc
    25261 tttcttaaaa aatagtattt gatttttgat aatcataaca ctatctttta atccgtcata
    25321 taacagacga aaaatataca taaaatattc ataattctgc actcagaatt ttgataacat
    25381 tagattcaag gctagatttt cagcttactt ataaaaatat caaggagtga tcatcatgga
    25441 acgtatccta attagcccgc aaaaatatat tcagggaaga aatgtaattg aaaaaattgg
    25501 agagtatgta aaaccgctag gatccaattt attagttatt gcagatgaat gtgtttggca
    25561 tcttgttggt gaaaaagtta tggaaagctt tcataaacaa aatctaagct ttgaaaaagt
    25621 tggttttaat ggtgaaagtt ctgaaaatga aattgcaaga attgagaaaa taggaaaaga
    25681 atttggtgct gatgtaatca ttggtattgg tggtggtaaa tcagtagaca cggcaaaagc
    25741 ggtaggagaa attctttcag ccaaagttgt aagcgttccc actattgcct caacagatgc
    25801 accaaccagt tctctttctg ttatttactc tgatgatgga gtatttgaga aatacaaatt
    25861 ttatttaaaa aatccggata ttattttagt agattcccaa gtcattgcgc aagctccatc
    25921 cagattttta gctgctggga ttggagacgg aatggctaca tggattgagg ctaaagcaaa
    25981 tttagaatca cgaaaacctg ctatggctgg tggactatct accttagcgg ctgctaaaat
    26041 tgcagaactc tgctgggata ccttatttga atatggagaa gctgcgcttt tagcagttaa
    26101 acaaaaaact gttactccag cagttgaagc cgtaatagag gcaaacacct tacttagtgg
    26161 acttggattt gaaagtgtcg ggttggctgc agctcatgcc atccataatg gttttactgt
    26221 tttacatgat aagactcatg atttgatgca tggagaaaag gttgcatttg gcacattagt
    26281 acaaatggca atggaatctt ggacaactga agagctatat aactacattg atttctgtat
    26341 caaactcggc ctacctacta cacttgaaga tttgaactta ggtgatgcaa gtaaagaaga
    26401 attgatgaaa gttgcagaag ctgcctgtca agatggtgaa actatacata atatgccatt
    26461 tgaaatttca tcagaaatgg tttttgatgc aattattgcc gctgatgctt atgctactga
    26521 gtataaatta aaaaaatcaa tttaaaatta caatacaaaa attaataaac tttaattaaa
    26581 cgtattttaa aaatttaatt aaatgtatat tacacattat taaattttgt atatgtcctt
    26641 taagcattta gcaaaataac aatacaatat aataaaaact aaataaacat taaaatttat
    26701 atgtatcatg aaataatttg aagacttcat ccaacacata aaagcacaaa atatttaaac
    26761 aaaacatagc attatgtcaa aattaatctt gtaactaaat tttcacacca aagataaata
    26821 tagaaataaa aaaacctctt tatgaggttt tttctagtcc tatacttttg ataataaaat
    26881 aagctgtttt attataaaca ataggttagc aacaccatct taacatatga aaacaaaaaa
    26941 tctatgtgtc aatttttcaa acaccctata gtttttatga gaatactaaa agaaataact
    27001 aataaaaaat gtaggagaag taatggactt aatttatgct gtttccagtt tacctactca
    27061 actaaagtaa gacaatttta gaaaacctaa aaagaataat ctcattttat tattaaaaaa
    27121 tacaacaaat tgtttagatt tagtaataga agtagttagt cttgtactca agataaaaat
    27181 tttttagcca aactagatta ttagaatcga cacttttgtg tacatttata ttacttctag
    27241 ctcacttttc atccctacct tacaaaaatg gtatatatat atacatttta attcgatttc
    27301 ctgtagttta tgagaagaaa tatattgttt ttgaatgaat attattatat ttccctctaa
    27361 tttgtttcat tttttgtaag ttgttatcct actaaatagg ggtaatcatc acgtataaaa
    27421 atatcagtat cgggagttac ggcaataatt tttcaaaata tatattaaaa gaattttaat
    27481 aatgccaaat ataatttctt ttttaaatta taaattagaa gtgaggagat attattatga
    27541 ttataaaaaa acatccattt tgtactctag caaaaacagc tgttgcatta actatgatca
    27601 ttcctacatc ccaagccatt agccaaccgt ttgcctacgc tcaagaaaat atagcgaaat
    27661 ctcaacaaca agtagcacca ttttggaata aaaacaaaga ttatccaggt gaatcttacg
    27721 ttacatatga aggtaagatt tatcattctg tatattgggt aaatgcaggt acactaccta
    27781 cccaacaatt tagcggttgg gaattatata ctggttcaga atatatacct gataatagcg
    27841 atccaaatga tttatttggt gaaggaatca cttggccaac tcatgttttt gcaccatatg
    27901 tagataacgg catgaatcct caaaatctat taaaatatgc ccaagaaaca aatactagtt
    27961 tcttcacgct ttcctttata gtggctgata aaaatggaaa tccagtatgg ggaggaagtc
    28021 atacccctat tggagatggt aacttagatg atcaaattaa acaaattaga aaaataggtg
    28081 gagatgttaa agtatctttt ggtggagcaa atgctggtaa tatccctgga ttaggtgcag
    28141 atcttgccgc agctattaca gatgtaaata aattaaaaga tgcttataaa agtgtaatta
    28201 acacattaca tttaacacac acggattttg atattgaagg agtcttagtc gctcacccag
    28261 aatctatcga aagaagatca aaagcaattg cgttattaca aaaggaatta aaagctgaag
    28321 gtaaagatgt aaaaattggt tataccttac cagtaatgcc ttatggccta actaatgatg
    28381 ggataaatgt gattcaaagc gctataaaac atgatgtaga tttaaattct gttaatatta
    28441 tgactatgga ttacggacaa caaaaccaac aaatgggaca agctgcaata gatgctatta
    28501 atagcctgca tggacaatta actaatttat ataaaggtac tattaaagat tctgacattt
    28561 ggaaaatgat tgctgttaca cctatgatag gaaaaaacga tactcaaaat gaaactttca
    28621 cattaaataa tgcaaaagaa ttgttccaat ttgccaaaga aaaaggtatt ggggaaatta
    28681 gtatgtggtc agtgtatcgt gataaaaaag ctattgaaag ttggcaaatc ggtcaggcaa
    28741 ctggagatgc ttctggatta cccgatgtag acgacggtgc cttttctaaa ctattttctg
    28801 cttttaatag tagtactgaa attgacgtaa tcgctccaac agctccttct aacctacgtt
    28861 ctgttagtaa aacaacaaca actgttgagc tacagtggga ggattccaca gataatattg
    28921 gtgtgaaaga atatgaagtt tatcgtgatg gaaaaaaagt aggaacaaca aaaacaacac
    28981 gttatgaaga tgcgggatta caagccaata caaaatataa ttatacaatt aaggctacag
    29041 atgcagcggg aaataagtca aaaagtagca atgaagtttc agttacaaca aaagaagaga
    29101 atccagaaca aatagctcca acagctccaa caggattaca agcatcagaa actactacaa
    29161 acagtgttca tttaatatgg gaagaatcca taagtaatgt tggtataaaa gaatatgaga
    29221 tttatcgtaa cggtacgaaa atagctacaa gtccttcaac ttactataca gatgaaaatt
    29281 tactggctag tacagaatat agatatatgg taaaagctat agatactcaa ggaaaagttt
    29341 cagttgcgag taatgaaatc aaaatcacaa caaaagatac cccctcttct gagtataagg
    29401 catgggattc gtatgctgca tataaaaaag gagatagagt agaacatcaa ggtaaaattt
    29461 atgaagcagt tcaaagttat caaggatacg gtgatccaaa ttggattttc tcattagctt
    29521 tatggaaagt aattaaataa accgtaaaac tattaaataa aagacatctt tcttctcaga
    29581 ttgatgtctt ttatgaattg aaaattatat tttacaaatc tattctttca tttgccctag
    29641 actatatttt tctataggta attcttattt tacattacta taatttgatt aagcatcata
    29701 ttttctaagt taagatagag tttacatttt taatagttcg gacgaaagtc ctaacattaa
    29761 aatttattta actatatata caactaaaag aaggttttaa gatgcagatg aacactaata
    29821 ctatagagga catctatcag gagatattag atggaaaaag aaatagattt ccaccaaaca
    29881 cttggaaatt agatagaaat aatcaattgg ccagaagagt aacgaagtat ttagtaacaa
    29941 aaattttgaa ttggaatgaa gaagagataa aacagaattg gaataacaaa ttgattgcaa
    30001 agtatcgatt acgaggggta ttgaagcaca aatatgataa tagtccatat gcaatgatta
    30061 atgatttata tccgaatcaa tttaaagaat gggaatttag aatgacacca ttaaattttt
    30121 ggacaaaaga aaaggcctta caattattaa aatggttaat tgaagaagag gaaaaattac
    30181 caccacaaaa actcttgcaa atttatggac aaaaatggtt aattaaacat cgactaagtg
    30241 cacctttaag ggtgatttgg aatggaagcc cgtatgcgat gattaatgat ttatatccaa
    30301 atcgatttaa agaatgggaa tttaataagg cccctaataa gttttggacg aaagataaaa
    30361 cattacaagc actaaaatgg acaattgaaa aaaaagaaaa attaaatgtg gatcaattga
    30421 agaatatata cgataataaa tggttagttc aatcaggatt gagcggagcc tgtcaactat
    30481 attggaatga tagtccatat gcaatgatta atgatttata tccaggtcaa tttaaagaat
    30541 gggaatttaa aatgacacca aatggttttt ggacgagaga aaaagcgcta gatgccttac
    30601 agtggacaat tgaagaaaaa gagaagctga cagataatca attattacag caatacacaa
    30661 tgcaatggct taaaaatcat agattatgga cacctgtagt aagatactgg aatgggagcc
    30721 catatgcaat gattaatgat ttatatccaa ataaatatat aaaaagctca ttcagtggat
    30781 atataaataa attttgatat tattagacac aacatattta cgtaaaaact ttaattgcta
    30841 aacagcaaac tatatatgca ctactaatta aaataggtat gatgatatta tctatatgca
    30901 tatttcttat cacaggtata gtaaataagc tctgaacagg tctgaatatc accgttgaaa
    30961 taaaaataaa gctaacttta aagtgcaata tcaagtctcc ataaggtaac gaaaaaggcg
    31021 ctttcctgaa cgaaaacgcc ttactcaagg ttctgtattt acatgtaaaa gatctccaaa
    31081 acaaatggaa tggcggtgta attggttaat ggtgttgaat caacttatgg ttaactataa
    31141 attcgccaaa cgtattaaaa aaaatagtat ttacctaccg taatttaaat gcttcatttg
    31201 ttcgataaga taatttgata tatctgtgtt attgccattt cgcaagagga attccactaa
    31261 ctcttgcttt tgaagaacag gattaataac cgctccatct agctgactta gaatctcaac
    31321 aatactatga tgtgaaaaac tcttgattac tttaaaaagt tctgcatcac gtttctttcg
    31381 ttcggcggat tcttcaggat acccagtatt gaacggttct tcaaatagtt tctcaagcgt
    31441 gaagcgaaga tttaattcgc ccgcccaacc gaaattcaat ccaagtggca gtgatgcaca
    31501 gtttccatta tttatcctac cgaataggaa cgcatctgtt ggagttggca gataaccgct
    31561 aatgacattc ggaagtgtat tacaggcaat cgacatacca acaccgctac tacatccggt
    31621 gatcacaaaa tcaactgcac ctgaatttag aagtagccca acagctaagg acacttggat
    31681 atagcttaac tcggattctt taaatgtaac accaaaattg agcacttcat atccatgcct
    31741 cgccacagcc ctttttgtct cttcaaaaat cagttcattt ttgctaattt gggtacttgc
    31801 ttgtatcacc gctatcttca ttcttacacg acctttcgat ttaattatca cacaaatcga
    31861 aattcaaaag aagataaaaa aagacagaag caatcttgcc ttaatatttg ctattctaaa
    31921 tattcgtttc aaaaacttac acagatttct taacaatccc gttaacttgt ttcgccatga
    31981 accttcttac ctcttcttta catattctct tgaactaccc ccacttttac ttcgtttaga
    32041 agtgaggaat tcctaagtaa agagttcaat cgaactctag ttgattaggc tgcccccgca
    32101 gtccttacgg ttagaagcct tattgcttca tttgattact tctttcattt tcatacgttt
    32161 aattttaaaa tagtttgttc ctcgtaaaat caatctacga ggagtcgaat tgattaacaa
    32221 aatgaaaatt tagattttta ttttgttaat tattgtccat acacattaat accttgttct
    32281 taatgagtaa attggttatt aaaaagtggt attataacta attctaaatg caaacatatt
    32341 gtacaagaat aaaaaaaata tttacttcca aaatctatag tattgattta tttatcgatt
    32401 aaaatacatc ccttgtcaat taattgatgt attttagata tttatttgat aaaaaagaag
    32461 gatgaatgtt caatcaactg acacaactac tttttaggaa gtgtgttata gttaattcag
    32521 aatcaatact gcttagcagc attaattctc acctatcttt tatttatttg tttttacacc
    32581 aacttaaagg aaagaccaac tatattttta gttggtcttt ccttctgtta ttagaatacg
    32641 attaagaatc acttagttta tatacaaatt actatttatt ttacgataat gtacatatac
    32701 ttccgtatag aattctaccg ttctcttgat aaaatatgaa aaacataact agtttaggta
    32761 tctttcaaaa aaatcaaaac aaaaagaact tgtaatatat aattacaagt tctttttatc
    32821 gtagcttcaa cacattggaa ctataaactt gtaaacaaca acattagagg aaggggtgaa
    32881 ttatcccctt aaaataatta tataactaat attcatattt tgagattaaa accttgaaca
    32941 tttcgttaat tttaacaatc actttaatat tattcatttt taacttacat gaacatttat
    33001 aattctgcac attacaataa aatcaaataa cctaaaaata aaaatatatg tgaaattttt
    33061 tatatttttt tgatattaat tgaatatttt atgattatca tttcattttc actctaatat
    33121 tgccatgttt ctagattgct attagagttt taccttctaa aacttactta aaattggtta
    33181 gtattgaata cattgactga aaattgagaa atcaaatgca tattgatact attatcatat
    33241 aaattatctg tcagtctaac ttccattacc cacaataatg tttttctata tatgtataga
    33301 aataatttat ctgtcagtaa tttatagttt attatcatac attaaaaagg aggaagtaaa
    33361 attatgaaaa agaaaatcat tacagcaact gctctggctg caacattagc tacaggtgca
    33421 ttacctacaa catcagtatt tgctgctgag acagttgctc ctatccaaca acaggaatca
    33481 caagttagta ttcaaccgtt tgcacaaagt aatctagaaa cggctgttca agctgcatta
    33541 aatggtcccg aagtaaaaaa aataaaagta tttgagcatg aatttaatgt aaaagaaatt
    33601 gaagttgtgg atcgaggtgc agctggtaaa gatgtatacg gacaaatctc tcatcattta
    33661 agcttccgtc cagatgatca actttactat aaattcacaa aaaaagatgg tgaggtaacc
    33721 ggattcgaat ttcatattga tagaggcggc tggacaccaa ttgtagctcc acttttatca
    33781 attcttgctg catataacgg aattcctgtt aatccaaatg atttaaattc actcggtcaa
    33841 caacttggta aagttatcga tggtagttgg gaacatgcag gacaatctat tgctactgca
    33901 gttagtttaa gctttaatga gaaataagct tataggcatt atttaggatt acagagaagt
    33961 attattcgta agtttttcta aaatgatatt atatgtaaca aatatatttc taactttaat
    34021 gcattaatac aagtgagact ctccccaaaa gtcttttgat ctcagatata gaatgcatat
    34081 aattttgcca cataggttct taacaaataa aaatctatgt taattaaaat taagaatcat
    34141 gtagatctta ctaatttcag cgattcattg taattcggaa aacagacgtc tagtttaaga
    34201 cttctgtttt ctttgtataa tattagattt gaattgtatg ccctataaag tacatgaagt
    34261 atgataatat actttgtcat catttcacta aacttgcact tgattatttt ggccttccca
    34321 tccttgtatg attacatttc aaaacttatg ttcccagtgt acgatggctt ttgagcaaat
    34381 ctaaatgaaa atattcctct ctaaatttta aagctaacac aatattttaa ggtaaatgac
    34441 aatagtaact ctgatggtag ctaatatatt accttatttg actttataaa cccattggta
    34501 cctattataa atttggaact atttataaaa actaaatctt caaattaata agctctatta
    34561 ttctcatgct ggactttatg catatggtaa aagcacctaa attattatat aagactaatc
    34621 tgtttaaaat caggagagat ataatgaaga aaataaagat aaaaaaacat ttaaaattcg
    34681 ggattcttac ttgttttaca ctagcgagtt tatgtacagc ttcaatagta tttgctgata
    34741 gacatccagg ttattcctat gagtctgatt taggttatcg aaatccaaac tggatgtcaa
    34801 aattggaaga tacaaaaaga ataagcgaat tatctattcc aggtactcat ggttcaatgg
    34861 ctttacatgg agcgagtttt attgatgaga atttgacaag aaatcaaaca atgcccctat
    34921 ctcagcagtt caatgcagga atacgttatg tagacatgcg tgttaaacgt gtgaaaaatt
    34981 cttttgccat gcagcatggt attgtaaatc aaaaagcaat gtttgaagat gtattaaaag
    35041 aaacaatcca atttttaaga gaaaaccctc aagaaacaat tttaatgcgc ttaaaagagg
    35101 aaactgatcc agagaacggc tcactgtcat tcgaggagat atttaaaagt tataaagacc
    35161 gtaatgtgtc ctatttttgg gaacctaatt ctgtaccatt ttcagaaaga aataacccta
    35221 agttaggaga tatccgcgga aaaattgtaa tactacaaaa cttcgcagca tctgaagaat
    35281 acggaattaa ttatgaatca ttaaatatcc aagataattt tgaaattagc gctggaccgg
    35341 atggaatgta tgagaaatgg agtgcagtaa aaaaccagct tctaaaggca aataacgact
    35401 ctaacaataa tcatatctat ctcaaccatt ttagtggtac aggtggcgct acagcattat
    35461 ggaataatta ttatccttgg tttgttgcaa gtggaaagga aaatcgagat actggtagta
    35521 acccacagtt aattcaaaaa aacacaacaa atgaatggaa agacttccct cgtgatacaa
    35581 atggtcaagt attttatggt ggaatgaata caatggggac agatttcata ctacaaggtg
    35641 gtatcagaca ttctggtatg attgcagctg attttccagg tccaggttta atagatagta
    35701 tcattaaatt aaatgggata aacgttaatg aaaaagagat attaatttcc cacatttctt
    35761 ctgactctaa gccattgcct ggagaaaaga accgatccag ccaaaacttt agtataaata
    35821 atttaccccc agggacaatc ggtttaaaat ggattattga gcctacccag ggagagactt
    35881 ctgacagtat ctctttcaat attatggtcg atgtttctct gggtctagat cgtgttagtt
    35941 ggagcaatat ttcaaatgag tccaggactg cagcagatac aaattctaaa tattatatcg
    36001 caaatccaat tggtgtgaat cacccattta cagtaaaagt atatgctatt accaattaaa
    36061 ttttttaaag gatttcttta tccctccgtc ggcttaagaa gttcaattac cttatgtatc
    36121 aatatagcat tctctccagg tatgctatat taaaggcaac aataaaaaag aatctagaaa
    36181 tgccactaga ttctttttta tttttagaaa caattcatat taagataaaa atgcttttat
    36241 tctatttagt ataaaattct atgagatatc taacaaacga aagtagaacc tgccttacta
    36301 cgcccatcaa gccaattttt ggtattctat gaacttgtgc ctataaaatt aatattttga
    36361 tacgcttgcc aaatatttct tgatggataa atatatcttt ccgaagttct ttagcaaaca
    36421 aatgctattc attttttaat aaaagcgcca tcctttctat agatttctat aaaaagaatg
    36481 acgctttcta ttaattataa tcataaattc atcttagagt attggtaata taactagact
    36541 tattcccatg cagcgaatgc tacataatct tctttaccat atttgttttt atattcatct
    36601 ttgtgaatta tatcaacttc tccaacatgg tctggctgaa atcctgttcc atctccatta
    36661 tcaataggtt tcactagaga aactaacata agccccgtaa cttcagattc tttagaagtt
    36721 tgcttcactg gaagtccttt agatttaaga tcttgctttt gtttttcggt aagtttaagt
    36781 actgctgctt cagagatctc tgtgttcttt ttactttgct caagtttgtc catctctgat
    36841 tgttttgcgg cttcttctgc cttactcttt tcaagcttag tcatttcttc aggtttagcg
    36901 gcttgttcaa ttttattttt tgtagcctgt gattcgccct taaactcctc agcatttgca
    36961 ttcattaaag aaaaagtaga tatacctaat acagctgtca atcctaaagc tgaccaacga
    37021 tacgattttt tattaaattt ttttatcata agaattctcc tttttaatgc ttttttattt
    37081 ttacttagat ttgctaaact aggcatttga taataatttg aatagtgttc taataatgta
    37141 atgattgtat gcccgtattc gattctttct tccgaatcaa taaaggtaag agccaatgca
    37201 tcacatgcaa tttcttgatc ttcgcgcatt gaataatagg cataccaaag gattggatta
    37261 aaccaattta gtataagcag atgatgcata agccaattaa ccccaacatc tctacgttta
    37321 aaatgagcta attcatgata gaaaataaac cgtatctgat tatcatttaa tcgttgtata
    37381 tgctgctcac ataataatat tctaggtttt ctaaatccaa ggagtgtcgg actagcaatc
    37441 ttgccggcta attgtaaagg aatatcttct tttatagaca tcgtttcttt acaaccctca
    37501 aaaatattta aaatcctttc atctgttata attgattgct tttgtatgta taaatataaa
    37561 cgtctatttg caattagtgt taaagcccct aaacaaaaaa cacctagtat ccatacatat
    37621 aaacagattt catacataga tatgtgtttg gcaacctttt ctttttcttt ggaactcgat
    37681 tcaaccaatg gtttattgga atcattcgaa ttaacagcat actttgcagg ttcattcatt
    37741 acttttaaac cagaaacatt cgcttccttc tgaattagag aagtagaagt tacatatcca
    37801 tgtgaaagta tggagtataa gctataagaa ctatcgggtg accaaggtaa aattaatctt
    37861 acaatcagaa ttagccacaa tgcgtaatgc catcttgctg ttaattgatt ccttagtaga
    37921 actttgacac ataagataaa acctaccaat atactggcca taatggtagt ttctagtagc
    37981 caatcaaaaa gagtagagag atacgtatgt attaacatat ccattacaat tattctccct
    38041 ccttttgatt atttttattt ttatcatcta gaatacgttt gagctcatcg atctctttgg
    38101 aagataactt ttcttcttgt aaaaaattaa caagtaaagg ttttaaagca gcaccataaa
    38161 aacgtttaat aaaagattta gtttctactt gtaaataatc atcttgtgag attaaagggc
    38221 catacatata cgttcttcct attttctgct gagaaaaaat tacttgtttt ttcactaacc
    38281 tattaattaa tgttctaacc gtttttggat tccaatccat ttgtccttca agagcttgaa
    38341 ttatttcatt agccgtttgt ggagattttg accaaaggac tttcattact tctaactcag
    38401 cttcagatat cttaggtatt tttttcacgt ttccaatttc ctccttcctt tgattacaaa
    38461 tgtaatccta atatcgatac tacatttgta atcttaaatt ttcaacccct attttaacat
    38521 tggaataaat tacttaaaat aggtttatta ttaaataaat atagactaca aatgtannnn
    38581 nnnnnnnnnn nnnnnnnnnn nntacatttg tagtctatat ttgtcaatct tatttaatat
    38641 caccctaata aaacatcccc atatgtttta agtaaatcat tatactttaa ttagctatgc
    38701 ccattctttc ctttttcttt gcaagataac ctgttctagt tagttggata aaaatatggc
    38761 gacagccgtt tgccatcaag ttaataaaac ttagatagtc cttaattaaa aaataggaat
    38821 aagccagtta tatatatcaa tccaaagttc ttttcataca agaaagccaa aatctcttcc
    38881 ccatattaat gagaaatttc tattactatc aagcaaaccg aaattagggg aatttagtta
    38941 atagaaagcg ttcttctttt tctaaaaagc taaattatta aattaaagaa aatatatacc
    39001 tttcagttcc ctcctacaga taaagcaact taccccgctt cctaatacct actgatttgt
    39061 tatacaaaat tgaattcctt aaaaatttga atttaaaaat acccaggaat acaataaata
    39121 tagtatatac cctatttttt agaaagaagg attaaacatg aaaaccaaag tagttaaatc
    39181 aattgaagat ttgcaattga aatcatttga aatgatgaca aattcttttt cttttaaatc
    39241 tattttgcgt ggaactggta tgacttttgt aattattttt ggatcatctt tgattaacga
    39301 ttcttcttta ttttcattaa attctttgat ggtgatattg ggtttctttt taatctttac
    39361 gccatatatt tttaatattg ctgagaaatc taatatatga ctcaatttcc gacgtttaat
    39421 cattgactta aaaattttaa gaacccaaaa caaaaaattc tcatactttt aattaaaagg
    39481 tgtgaatttt ttcgtttgag tctatttacc tttaaattta tagtaaggtg atactacttc
    39541 aattaattaa tttttatttc attttataat tttacaaatg ggtgcctgta tcttctctac
    39601 aatacaattc cccttatgta actatttata tagtatagat ttcaaggtaa aaacacctaa
    39661 tacccctata caaaactgta agagtatctt caacttttta atattatatt tatataaaat
    39721 ttgccctttc ttgaaaacct actatactat aaaattaaat taacaaatat tatttaatgg
    39781 aggttcataa tgaataaaac cgaactaatt aaccaaatat ctgagaaaac atcacttact
    39841 aaaaaagagg ctactgcatc tgtacaagct atcctagatc aaattacaca atctcttcaa
    39901 aaagaggaat ccgtacagtt aattggattt ggtacatttg aagtacgtaa gcgttctgca
    39961 cgtactgggc gcaatcccca aacgggcgaa gaaatgcata tcccaggagg aaaagtacct
    40021 ggatttaaag ctggaaaagc tttaaaagag gctgttaaat aaggtttaat tatctatcta
    40081 aaaaggaatg gagattttta tctccattcc tttttaaatt aatcatatat tttttcggaa
    40141 aataattaac tagttattta tcattttcac gattcccata ccgtacacac tcttctagtc
    40201 gtggtatttc ttttttagat gctaggtgca tctttcactg ctaatttttt ctgacttaaa
    40261 taaacagctc gatccgattt ttttgcaact tcctgtgaat gcgttacaac aattacacat
    40321 ttattttctt gatgagcgag ctcctggaac aaatcaataa tgtcatttgc tgtttcttca
    40381 tcaaggtttc ctgtcggctc atccgcaatc aataaatcaa cattacaaga taatgctcgg
    40441 gcaattgcta cacgttgttg ttgtccaccg cttagttgta agatatttcg tttcgcttct
    40501 acttctgtga gtcctacctt ctctaataat tctaatgctc ttgctttttt attttttacc
    40561 tttacacctg taatttccat tgccgttagt acattctgaa tggcagtcat ataggtaatt
    40621 aaattatagg attggaaaat tacggataca ttttgattac ggtatcgatc caaaccaatt
    40681 tttctaatat ccttgccatt atacagtaca taaccatttt taggtatatc cagcccacaa
    40741 cctaagctaa gcgtggtggt tttaccagat ccagatggtc ctaaaatcgt gtagaaatgc
    40801 cctttttgaa aagaaaaatt aacattatct agtatcttta ctttttttcc gttactttca
    40861 taataataat ctaagttttt aaattgtaaa atcgtctcca tatcgagcct ccttattcat
    40921 cttttaaaag gatttgtttt ggatttaagc gtagaataga taatgccgga agaagcgttg
    40981 ctaatatagc aatagctagt ccaatccctc ccatttttcc tacgtcttct cctgttacac
    41041 ttacattaat tttatctatt ggatcctctt tttgattttg tacagttccg cctggtccag
    41101 ccaccattac agttccattt tgtgaagtgt ctgtttcttc tcctgctgta gcaacttcac
    41161 tcgaaagtaa attatcccct acgaattgag aaactttagc tcctgttgtt agagataatc
    41221 caaatgctaa aatagcgata catactactt ctactacgaa ctgcgccatc agtttccatt
    41281 ttttctctcc aatggacaat aaaattccca tttccttacg acgtgcttta atcgataaca
    41341 taataattaa tcctaagata attgcacctg caatagatac catatagata atcatttgag
    41401 aagtagaagc gatattttcg ataggaccaa tcatttgttt gtacaatgaa tcatgtgcat
    41461 ctaacttaaa ataattaaaa tcaatatcag atttttttgc ttctttttta aatgcatcaa
    41521 tgtattgtgg gtcgttcaat aagtacacaa cttgaatact actcatacct tcatctactt
    41581 ctaacttttt taaagtagag taaggcatat atagcttatt agctggatcc atcataggag
    41641 gggcatgctg acccattggt tgctcattcg tttcataaat accaataatt tcaaattcaa
    41701 gagtttgctt cttatcccct gattgaattt taatcttatc tcctactttc aaattgtttt
    41761 gttccgctaa tcgtttttcc attaaagtta cattctgatc tttcatcttt tctgtaattg
    41821 gtttcccatc aatgatttta ctttttccat ttttaaaact ttcttgtaat acagttttac
    41881 gaactccttc tattataagg gaagaattca tatctatttc tgagcccgaa cctgatccac
    41941 ccgctgctgc caccattcca actctacctt ttccttcgtc ttctccttct gaagcaccta
    42001 ctagtttaaa tccatccgaa attccgaaag tattggttat gtaattataa tcttttacat
    42061 acttggactt cgctaattga tctgcttctt ttgtgttgag ctttggtggt ttaggcatct
    42121 ctccagtttc cctagcttgt tgacctaatt tatcaaaatc aagacctaaa gtgacatctg
    42181 cacctaattt ttttcttgct gcatccgcag ctttttttga tgcattttgg attgcaaatc
    42241 ctgccaacac taaatttgta acaatcagaa agaccgccat caaaattaat gatgttccta
    42301 ttcttttttt catactgaga attgcgcgtt ttataaaatt catttttcct aacctccttg
    42361 atagttgtta ttctaaatac actatctgga gtttatatga agatattcag tagattatct
    42421 aaagatatta gggcttatct ggagtgcata tgtagtgatt cgttaatata gtcaagaaaa
    42481 gctggaacac aaattaaaat atgtaatcga ttttgaacat tggtaaagag tcagtccatt
    42541 taatgtggaa tgaggacaaa cggaataata ataggtataa aatattagtc accaaccaat
    42601 taacttgagg aaggaataca aacacgggat aactcccttt atttatgacc cctacagtac
    42661 aagatgagat actatcgcta gaaaaattag cctcctccat ggaataccaa tgtagacatt
    42721 ctttttgctt catgacgttt accacctctg atatatctag tacccacaca aaaagcacat
    42781 ataaaaaaac caccgaaagg tggctatatt tttaagcggc acttgtttaa tccgctaatt
    42841 tcacgttttt tattagtttt tcaccatttc gataaactgt tactttaatt gtattcccca
    42901 attttttctt tttatataaa tattttcgga attgaacgac attttctatt ttttgtccat
    42961 ctaatgcaat cacaacatca tattgttgca atccaccttt ttctgctggt gattggtatg
    43021 agatattcct caatactgca ccatttgata tctcttttgg taattttaat tgattgcgtg
    43081 cagaatctgt cattttctcc acatctaata actgtacacc catcatcgga cgtttaactg
    43141 ttccatcttt ctcaagagac tctaggatcg ttttggctat atgaattgga attgcaaatc
    43201 caattccttc aacagcttgt tgtgcaattt tacttgaatt aattccaatg acttcaccct
    43261 gttcattaaa caaagctcct ccactattcc caggattaat agctgcatct gtttgaatta
    43321 cctgtgcttg ccaatcaact tgttgatctc caagagtact aacaggtatt tctcgttcct
    43381 tactactaat aatccccttt gttacactac cttctaaccc caatggattc ccaatagcta
    43441 ttaccgtttc ccctgtacga attttttctg agtctccaag tgttgcaact ctttttacat
    43501 ctgccccgtc aatttctaat actgctaaat ctaataatgg atctgtccct actactttag
    43561 cttgaacctt tttaccatta ttcaatttca cttctacttt attcgcaccg tctatcacat
    43621 gattatttgt aacaatgaaa gccttattgc cgtttttttt atatatgacc cctgatcccg
    43681 aaccagcttc ttctgattga ttttgcatat taaatgaacc tgcattttgt ttatagttaa
    43741 tgacacctac gacaacttct tttgcagatt caatcatatt ttgaggattg ctcacatctt
    43801 ctggtttgta agagattggc gtagcctgat ttacttcgtt atgcttagaa gattgacctg
    43861 cacttccttt gatttcattt atataaggag tggtcaatcc aatggtaatt gcaccaatca
    43921 ctgcactaat tattcctgtg aaaaaatacc ctgttttttt atagacttta ttcctattgc
    43981 tttctgtttg atttgtatca tagtgtccca ttgtgaacat ccctttctcc tttaatttac
    44041 aattgaatgt ttttatctta atatttgaaa tacgatgtat gaatgtaaca tttaagaatc
    44101 accatttcaa aaaaagaaaa tttcaccttt aggcatgttt aaacataaat caactgtttt
    44161 ttcgtagggg taacattata tttgaaattt cctatgaata tatgtataac gatattcaaa
    44221 cccacttcga gcttgtctct aaaaaaagag cctattcggc tctcaacaaa tagagtattc
    44281 aatgtacaaa gtaggataca tgtttataca ggtgttttgc aaaaagtgga aacaagggac
    44341 aataaacatc cattagctta tttattcttt tgttataaac ttagattcta gcattctcgt
    44401 gagaatggat ggtaataggt ttgtgtgtaa ataagaagga agggataaaa tttgatagat
    44461 tgtgtaagtc gtcaacatca tgtatcattc ctttctattt ggtacatgta tcatacaaac
    44521 ttaatctgta ttctatatgg agctaatcta gagttatagt aaagattttc agtacctaat
    44581 tatggaatac aaaaatagag agaatcaatt taatcctccc tatttttgtt cactagactt
    44641 atatagtttt cttttattta cacttgtgta tttgtttaag cccggtgctg gtttcaattt
    44701 ttgttttttc tcttttatgc gtctattatt cgaatgaggg gccatccaca gttgtacatc
    44761 taataaagaa agaatgatgt ttgcttctag tgacatcttg attacctccc tctgtcttgc
    44821 tatgtatata aactatctca tgcatctaga gctaatttga aatacatgta gttttcttat
    44881 gaagttttta tagtatttct aatacgtctc cacatcaact ccagtttgga aggttataat
    44941 gactacaaga ggtgatatta tgaagaacta tcacattctg gtggtagaag atgatcaaga
    45001 aatacaagaa ttaatcaaac aatttttaat gacacaacag tataaagtta tagttgcatc
    45061 agatggatta gagggcatga aacaatttaa taagcagtcc ttcgatttaa ttcttctaga
    45121 tgtgatgatg ccaaacctga atggatttga agttgccaaa atgattcgaa gtcagtcaaa
    45181 tataccaatt attatgctaa ctgcgctaga agaagaacaa gatcaaatga aaggatttga
    45241 tcttggaatc gatgattata ttacgaaacc tttttctttc catgttttga tgagacgagt
    45301 cgaagcagta ctgagaagaa gtaataatca aagtacggat aatcattttg tatttagaga
    45361 actacatgtc gatggcgatg catataaagt atatgtaaat aaagttgaag ttcccttaac
    45421 gacaaaagaa tttgaaattt tgcaactact acttcaaaat gaaaaaaagg tactcacaag
    45481 agataatatc gtagaaaaaa tttggggata tgagtatgcc ggggacacac gaatgattga
    45541 tacacatatg aaaaacatac gaaaaaaatt agatataccc tatattaaaa cagtaaaggg
    45601 cattggttat aaaattgatg aataagattg taaaaatcat gaagatgaag agaattacct
    45661 ataaactctt tatgactaca tccctcattt tgttagcctt tgcaaccttg atttatgtaa
    45721 ctttatactt ctttctccct aaattttatg agcaatacaa aacagatcag cttcaaacgg
    45781 gaatcgaaga aataattgat aaatctaaaa atcttacgct tcaaaatgca ataccacttg
    45841 ttgatgaata cgcacaaaaa aataatgcgg tgatctacct tcaaaataat gagggaagac
    45901 ttatttattc tccttctatt gcttttcttc aaagtactat tcaagagggt actattcaag
    45961 gcggtactca agcaaaaggt tttgttaaaa cagtaccagc aaggagttta gataatcctc
    46021 gtaattcata tgaggttagc aagccaatac aattccaaga tgttaactta acgcttgtgg
    46081 tgttcgcaac atttcagccg attgatgaag cttcacaggt cttagtacgt tttctaccct
    46141 atattagtat cattgtactg gttattggtt taggaagtgc ttatctctat tcaaggttta
    46201 ttactaaacc acttatttat attaataaag gtgcacaaaa gatggcaaaa ttggatttct
    46261 ccgaaaaaat tgaagttcgt tctatggatg aattagggga attgtccaat agcttgaatg
    46321 atatgtctat aaatttacaa caggcaattt ttgatttaca aaaagcgaat cagcaattaa
    46381 aaagtgatat tgaaaaagaa agagaactag aaacaaagcg aagggaattc tttgctattg
    46441 tagcacatga attaaaaact cctcttactg ttatgaaagg atacttagaa gggatgatat
    46501 ataatatcgg cccttatcaa aatcgtgacc agtatttaaa gaaaaattat caaataattg
    46561 aaagtctgga acaactggtt cgcgaaattt taagcatgtc aaaattagaa caacatacct
    46621 ttaaacttca agtggaagaa gtaaatcttt cgagatcaat agatacaatt gccaaaaaac
    46681 tcgaattttt tgcttctcaa aaaggcattc aaataataaa agaagtcgat tctgatattt
    46741 ttgtttatac ggattatgtt cttttagaaa aagcatgtaa aaacatcatt cataatgcga
    46801 ttatgtattc accgtataac gaaaaagtct atataaagtt aacaaaggat tctaaacaaa
    46861 acaacgtcca aatgcgagtt atcaatacag gtgtcaaaat aaaagaagaa gatatacaac
    46921 atattttcaa accattttat cgaatcgaaa agtcaagaaa tcgaaatacg ggagggagtg
    46981 gcttaggttt atatattgta aaacaagttt tcgagtccct ttttatcaca tattctataa
    47041 ataataccaa acaaggcgta gaatttttag ttaccattcc attatccagc aaataaacat
    47101 caaaagagtc tcaatctcat ttcatcctat aaaaatgaga ttgagatttt tcatattatg
    47161 ttgggtatgg caacccaaac ataatatggt gaagaaaatt cagataaaaa cattattcat
    47221 ttgacacata aagatccaaa ataatacact tgcaagtgta ttaacggaag agaatttatg
    47281 aaacaaaaaa gtattcatag tgtttgtaat ataagtatga tccctgaatt gtatattaat
    47341 aaaccatttg tagacgggat agaaatattt tttgttacac aaactggccg actgtacttt
    47401 tttcactaca aactgataac ttaacagctg ggtagaaagt ggtgagtata ctggaccaga
    47461 tatgactgat ttcagatttc acattttttg tcagtatttc ctttcatcat atctaaaaca
    47521 gatttatatg cttagtgaca aggtcgatca agctatataa gcagataatc cattctactc
    47581 attcgccata ttatgcataa taatctataa aatacgtatc tataaattaa agatctaaaa
    47641 aagaaaaaat ctgaaaatcc ttctgacgta aggagtttca gattttttta ttttagtaat
    47701 accctttgca acaagttgcc attaggatag tgtatcagca acttgtagct attactatga
    47761 atgctagatt cctcaaaatt attccatatt ttttcatttt atttatatta ttctatgctt
    47821 tattctaaat tataattcca tatttatgga caaaagttta aatttatgga attttgtaca
    47881 agctatttat acatcattct taattaggag ggattcttta tgtttggtct aggaaaaaaa
    47941 agaactccat ttggtgagta tttagatcac agaggaatca aacaacaatg gcttgtacaa
    48001 aggactggat taagtaaatc tctgataagt gatttagcaa ataaaaagga tcgtattccc
    48061 actttaacat ctgcaactaa aatcattaga atactaaaaa aatttgataa gcatattgat
    48121 tatcaagatt tttggaatat tgatatttaa aacttctaga atgtactaca catctaattg
    48181 tctctaatcc aatcgtgtag attactaaaa acatagattt tttcctttac aactattgat
    48241 tatttaacac ttataataca aaaattactt ttattaaaaa gcatataaac ttctatttag
    48301 ctctgttcat atccccgctt aaaataatta atgattacat cccacttcat ttttgacaaa
    48361 tcaattattt aataacattt tttgttagaa aatctaaatt tcgttgtttt ttatccagaa
    48421 gccttaatat acatttgata ttattctaaa atttatagcg cactattcga acattttgtg
    48481 aaaatcacca aaaaacatca caaactacta gtagtaggta ttaatttcct gtgtttgttc
    48541 caaacaccgt gttaaactga aggggtttaa cagatctact ctaataacat taatgaaatg
    48601 gggtatttac ttgaactttc cacaattaaa aatcgggcat atgatgccaa aggtcccaat
    48661 tctacaggga ggaatgggcg taggcatttc attaagtaaa cttgcatctg cagttgcaaa
    48721 tgctggagga attgggatta tatcaggaac tggtatttcc atagatgaaa tgagaatgca
    48781 tattaggaag gcgaaagaaa agattcggaa tactggttat attggagtaa atgtcctttt
    48841 tgcaatgaat gattttgctg aaaaaatgaa agcagccatt gaggaaaaag ttgatttcat
    48901 catatctggt gctggcattt cacgagatat gtatacttgg gggaaaaatg ccggcatacc
    48961 agttatttca atagtatcct cagccaaact cgctagatta tctgaacgct tgggtgcggc
    49021 cgctgttgta gtagaggggc atgaagcagg aggacatctg ggtaccgatc gacctttatt
    49081 cgatatatta ccggaagtag ttgcagcagt cgaaattccc gtaattgctg ctggaggaat
    49141 tatgactggg aaagatattg ctcatgcctt aaaaatgggt gcatctggtg tgcaaatggg
    49201 tacaagattc gttgcaagta atgagtgtga cgcaccacta tcctttaagg aaaaatatat
    49261 aaatgctcga ttagaagata ccatattagt caaaacaact gtcgggctcc aaggtcgtgc
    49321 ggttaaaaat aactttacta aattaatagc tgataataat aaaaagataa aaataaaaaa
    49381 gtgtataaat tgcttaaaaa actgttctta tcgtttctgc acgctagatt ctttgataac
    49441 ctctatggat ggtgattgtg aaaatggtct tgttttcgca ggtgcacgag taaatgaagt
    49501 caaagagata ttgcccgtcc aaacaattat taacaatatt atgatggaat atagagcatg
    49561 tatttaaggt agaatccatg taagtttttt aaaagatatt taatgttgta aattcttatt
    49621 ttcctgacga tacatcaact aataattata ctccggacat tattggtcat aaaaaagaac
    49681 acctacaaat gctgtaggtg ttctttttta tttataattg gataatttct cttatttctt
    49741 ctataggtaa cttcgtaaat ttggcaatat cctctacaga cattccgttt ttatacatac
    49801 cacataccaa ttgtatacgt tcggcttttt tgccttcttc aatacccttt tcaatacctt
    49861 ttttgattcc ttgctcctct gcgtgagcaa actttgcagc ttcatccatt agggtttttt
    49921 ccctcgcttc ataggcttgt cggaatgtcg aatcttgact cattcgctcc cacttattca
    49981 ttgctttttg taaaatcgga tcttgattca tcgcaatgtc ctccaatgtt tgagttaagt
    50041 gttcatcttc atttgccgga agtaataaca gccaacgaac aaatgaatct tcccacggat
    50101 taactttctc ttcccgccat tgttccatta gtttaggaag ctctataaca tgaatctcta
    50161 tatcatcact aaactgcttt tgctgttgta cattccatag ctttcccgtt gtatgaaatt
    50221 cctcatattc gggaaaaagt acgaagttta acaaattaat agtaattgtt ttactaagag
    50281 agctgtaagg catccctttt tgtaactgtg aagtatataa tttaccccag taatacaaac
    50341 ttcgtttaat catgtcgtga ttattattca gctgaatttc tacgtttact ttagtacctg
    50401 tgtctaatgt ggctgagaca tctaaaattg ataatttatc atcctcgtgt tctcgatgta
    50461 aatgtggatc ctctaattgt agtgacataa taggtgattc taatgaattc tttagcatgg
    50521 catttaaaaa tgtgataaga atatcctcac taccacttgt cccaaataat tgcttaaaag
    50581 caaaatcaat tcgtaaattt actaatgact tggtcatgac tttcctcttc ctgtctaaga
    50641 aactctcttt tctttattgt acataaaaat taggtaatca tgcaaatagg aacattcaca
    50701 aaagatagcg ctatcattct tttcaaaaat atatattcac tagaaaatag aggtaaaatt
    50761 aatagttaat ttggtgaatt ataacatata ttatctttaa ataataccca tttgaaaaaa
    50821 caatggatta tttgtgacat aattgttaaa tttagggata taaaaaggct ttctatataa
    50881 aaaatagaaa ggtgatggtg tacggataaa atataagggg gatttatatt atgttttcaa
    50941 aaaaacaaaa attagtaaca gtggttacca ctctgacgct aggatgtgga ttagttttcg
    51001 gattaactcc tacttccgca gattctataa gtaatcctac tcctattaag gaagaacaag
    51061 taagaataca gatacctttt actggatatg ttatttcagc agatgataat tatttagttg
    51121 tagctgacac taatacaaaa gaggaggcac tttcttatca aaataattgg tgggaattag
    51181 cttctcagaa taaaatttta cgtgttccta ttactagcaa ggataactat agcgtaggtg
    51241 aaaaactaaa tatattttcc gtaggatgga ctcactctat tccaccaatc gctgttatgc
    51301 ctgttatcga aaaaataatt gaataaatta tatatttttt acaaaagaag acagccatta
    51361 caaatggcta tcttctttta aactcattta ttctaaattg gactaaagaa ttcttgtttg
    51421 taactatctt tataaattta tgctataaca acacttgtgc acttttttat ttactgaacc
    51481 atgccttgct cttccttctt catagctcta atggattgaa ctactttaac catcatagaa
    51541 cactctattc tctttcggaa gattttacag ctgaactcat gtgttccctt aagagaaccc
    51601 gttgcatgta ttgtattagc tggacaaccg ccactacagt aaagctgtgc ccaacattcc
    51661 tgacattccg gttttgaata gcaattactt tccttaaact gagactgtat ctctgctttt
    51721 gtaatgccat cccatatatt ccccatacta tattcttctt ctcccacaaa ctgatgacaa
    51781 ggaaatatct ccccccacgg ggtaatagct agatattcag tcccagaacc gcaaccagaa
    51841 attctctttt gaacgcacgg accttctgaa aggtcgagca tgtaatgata aaatgtaaaa
    51901 ccatttcctt tttcctcacg gtttagcatt tctttcgaga gaatttcata ctgattgtaa
    51961 atttccagca ggtcttcttc acagagcgca tatggttctt ggggattaca gataacaggt
    52021 tccattgaga ttttgttaaa acctaagtca gcgatgtgat aaatatcatt ggtaaaatca
    52081 acattattat gggtataggt tccacgtaca tagtattctt tatctccacg cttctcaaca
    52141 aactcctgga actttggaac gatatgatta tagctacctt tcccattgac agttttacga
    52201 agataatcat gaactttttt tcttccatca aggcttaata caacattgtg catttcttga
    52261 tttaagaatt cagtaatttc atcattaagc agcataccat ttgtagtaaa ggtaaaacga
    52321 aaagtttttt tgtactcttt ttctttattt cttgcatagg cgacaatctg tttgacagtt
    52381 ttccacgcca tgagtggctc cccaccaaaa aaatcaacat cgagatttcg atgattacct
    52441 gagttttcta atagaaaatc tatggctctt tttccaactt caaaactcat tatggctcta
    52501 tttccattgt attttccttg gctagcaaag cagtattcac acgacagatt acatgtatgc
    52561 gctacattaa ggcaaagagc ttttacataa gtgggacgat ttatcaaatc aattgaaagg
    52621 tccctataat catcttcggt aaaaagcttc ccatctcttt ttagttcttc aatatccgca
    52681 attgtttctc gaatttcctt cttggaaacg tggaaatcat atttatactt ttcctgcatt
    52741 attgacagga tttcttccat aggagtattc tgatatagca taattatttc ataagcaaga
    52801 tcgtcaacga catgtacgga tccgctataa gtatctaaca cgatattgta tccatttaat
    52861 ttatattgat gaatcatact ggataaccaa actccttttt cataaagatt gccacctaaa
    52921 taaaatataa ttgaatacta tacttcttgt ttcctattta ttgtattttc acacttttga
    52981 tttgcaactc cacatgaggt tttacaagca gactgacaag atgtctgaca tgcaccacac
    53041 ccaccatgtt ttatagtatc ttgcagttta caagtgctca gtgttataat tcttttcatt
    53101 gtttataacc tccttttgaa ataattttga agaactaagg tatatgnnca tataccttag
    53161 ttcttcaatt tcccacaaat tattattaat atccttatat attaacgaat tactttattt
    53221 tacgttcctt tcttttaacc ttaatttaaa atatcacgag aaggttaaat attatctatt
    53281 taacagttac atatcgcaaa gctacatata gaataatatt tattgtaatt atttatacat
    53341 tcataaatga ggtacgtgaa attacaacat ttatcttata ataaatatgg gcgtctataa
    53401 ctttgtgcta caactataaa aagtcaatcc cattggaatt gaccttttat aaactgtggc
    53461 aacagaagga tgtcataaaa ctaggatttg atattgtagc atttcatttg tgaaaagtat
    53521 aacatgatta actaagaata gatgtgtcaa tccttggaac attagctata acttgatttt
    53581 ttgagtatat ataatagtta gtggggctat agaattcatc ctacatcact attaataatt
    53641 aacgtttttt aataataaaa aaggatgtct aaaaaacact atttttttag acatcctttt
    53701 tatctatttt attaataatc ctgtaggagt aacttgatat gtttttttct tgcctacaaa
    53761 ttcctgttta ctattctcaa gattagtaag tgtggcacgg gtcttttcct tctgtgcttc
    53821 tccctctata tgagtaaact caatataatc ccctactttg actgaa
//
LOCUS       9_00018                63043 bp    dna     linear   UNK 
ACCESSION   9_00018
FEATURES             Location/Qualifiers
     Segment         complement(48712..53895)
                     /ETX_MTX2="NA"
                     /Endotoxin_C="NA"
                     /Endotoxin_M="NA"
                     /Endotoxin_N="NA"
                     /Endotoxin_mid="NA"
                     /Rank="Rank1"
                     /Segment_name="9_00018"
                     /Toxin_10="NA"
                     /blast_detail="Query_desc:-3 48712-53895 len=1728
                     Query_Length:1728	Query_Start-End:100-574	Hit_id:Vip1Aa2
                     Hit_desc:AAR81088	Hit_length:881	Hit_Start-End:222-632
                     Aln_length:482	Percent_identity:29.4605809128631
                     E-value:1e-44"
                     /blast_prediction="YES"
                     /hmm_detail=""
                     /hmm_prediction="NO"
                     /locus_tag="9_00018"
                     /protein_desc="-3 48712-53895 len=1728"
                     /protein_id="9_00018"
                     /protein_len="1728"
                     /svm_prediction="NO"
                     /translation="NGGTVGLQTAKIFQKTRCMYLILKQGQALPTFQFIYLREMKFMA
                     SKVNCNKFPKHPNCKNCKKTPGTPGTPGTPGTPTTPKKDPFKEYDKLNQKIQKILEID
                     SDGDGIPDALEKNGYTISEVFDQEHGYFNVMPWSETYDHNPDFYNHHPKYISNPFDKN
                     TVGDPYTDLEKAGRSIYIEGSILPEAYHPLVAACPSVATFMEGFILKDVQDKENTSTT
                     GQSYHTSYGFEDTKTVGNGTDLANSGKLEFGGKGVKNGKGGEQGGETSNVSGSVHLSR
                     NLKHHTNEQQGVTTISSLQEAHQQTTESSTTIHSASAAILQGIVRYQNMGTAKISNMR
                     PTLNFQVEERPLFTYKVPDVVAKLSPGDSYPSLDATGAIVTPGDSFQGHPSTIDTGAK
                     KKLAEGKPLKVVTTQIDGTFKATAGSGKYAPGKEVEWSQVTDTMMKRTARLLLETPNE
                     TLDRRVAAPSTDEVVGKPDKTKPESGIPRITVEQAIQIAFGARKNNRGNLVLTTQQGL
                     TYKIDRLRVALHVNEDTDALISKQLQAFKDKGDDTKSVYDVTLTKEMVILIKPILEVN
                     AFLNNNYLYIENYFDQSLSYSVWKNTGTSSELLKQGIVPSASTIGTGYLCDNPAEELY
                     ILVSKQVSQVIFKGKVSSLQGFNWKEEKEEKLLPMQQCFEKCKGFTKEELKSSKPPVM
                     YWHTDYGDDTWWRLDYKTKRNRNLTILYRRKLGDETKQTREAGLGTDREVLLFKKTEG
                     LDLNDKLSVQIDGGKKYDLNSHFDFNHWLEVPPGNKRIFDLNLSIRYLKYDYNKIVED
                     RVENLGPIKVPNRKFYTQEHRLSKTQVKISEKKKVLLYQTSDSGEICLLNKQLENVSY
                     CIQTPYQEWIRKGELRPFEILKFTKGNPIIPKSYKFGTFQPLMSDEIIITIDDIPIFY
                     GIPERDFVYKEKIDTLQKVCLDYWHLNENNGHQTYDYVSFKPLNGELINTMRDFELIV
                     EHNSIGKHSTRPLELNGKLIVNFFDYTGDTNQHPRKGQQVDIIAHDIFGNTHTVFSGK
                     AELTDALWKAQYKVSEWHKKGEQFDALYLSPIPTGLTEDVKSYDIQINQDIYKSVSFE
                     RQDNGGYVRDQRLKLDFSNSKFYQEKLPRLGDSIKLTIHTMDDKCVEIDLGKVEECTK
                     PDSINILERVHVITEWTKKDNHYTCVHFKEGNKEEEKAQIDHSKSYVSSYLFKVNNRY
                     YGEISISNETRKLDLTECNNNMKIQKGDYVEIYAYKKDGEGVLIQSRYAGTTGLLGAY
                     PTTDNIKKASYITNWAKANYRYTTFTLNIADSIDSYIKKYEGCINNHIINLTPKGLTF
                     AFDTDKEPRHGDIVQLFAYTYSGDKIELWKLPAGATEPVNDEEVRSIYEVKGWEDTNQ
                     TIVFNTSDLQDCIQAYIQSYTIEVWNKSQTKWETFGKAIQMNEKGQLRLQDCKASQPM
                     PQPPNFIRVQTNFFDSERKPVVIMIRIVGEIKKPPTEKEMKDAHTGFVWNFEGEQLKS
                     ITFPHVNLALANYISSYRVNKWANVIPEKSKFTVETSGLTLVFEKPIDIASMHEVAVG
                     GGRKESQLVKDEFSAVVYWMNIEGRQLIETLVIGDHVGKTDVKGVVPVRSMSTGDIVK
                     AHQIDSWIFTYDQKQVEGFALRQMPEPILAQIDYYTVVLDEKEFPMPDYSHYKGKMKE
                     QKTLESEPDAKTKKGYVFRFDAFQIPYANHPKPGNEITIKANLVGGSNLIVIDKKKIE
                     LE"
ORIGIN      
        1 agtacgtacg gttcgggggg agtacatgga aacctatcat agaaatatga taaggcgctg
       61 ggtacttacc ctacctttaa cagtgcaatt ttttcatttg gggggatact tcaaaatttt
      121 aagttgatgg gcatgtatgg tgacccctta tagggaagaa aattttaata atacttatat
      181 aaaaattatt aaatctaaat atattcttta attcttcctt ttaaaattta tattgattct
      241 acaagaaagg aataattatg atgttaagga gaattttaaa tcgtaaagta gtgtggcttt
      301 ttctatttat ggcggctatt tcaattgtag tgtatttttt tatgcataat aagtgtataa
      361 aaaatatcgc tgaaaatatt gaagaaactt atcaaatata tgaagagaat agactgttaa
      421 aaaagagtct tcagcagtat gaagtaatga aagcacaaat ttatatgcta aaaaacgata
      481 aagagaattt agaaaaacta tataataaga gtaaagaatt aaaagaacaa gcaacgtata
      541 aatttatgca tgctactgta ataaatcgta tgttggacaa atggtatgat agggttgcta
      601 ttgataaagg ggtacaaaat ggtgtgaaac gtgatatggc tgtaattaca acagacggtt
      661 ttattgggaa ggtagaaagt gtagagcagt atacctctat tgtaaatttg gtgtctaaag
      721 atgaaagaac gaatcgttta gcagtaacat tgctaactga tcgttcaatc ctagggtttg
      781 ttacaggata tgatgagcag aagaaagttc ttaaaattga aaaaatacca aaagataagg
      841 ctgaaaaaat taaaaaaggt gataaatttg taacatctaa tttaagtacg aaaataatat
      901 ctggtcttga agtagcagaa gttgtcgatc aagagtcaga tgaatatggt cttactcaaa
      961 tcatttatgc caaaccaaaa gcaaatttgt atgatttaga acatgttatt ttattagagt
     1021 aaaaaataat ttctaattct acaaagaggc gattgaagga tagcgataat ttacaaggga
     1081 taatgccccc tcgttatcaa cttaagaaat taaatgtgcc ccaaaacgaa aaaatggact
     1141 aaattctcat ggatacctaa gaaaggagaa aattttcgtt ttggggcact tcaaagtgtt
     1201 agcttgatga gcatatggaa acaatgatag aaatgaagta cggagaataa gtaaaattat
     1261 ttttaatgaa attcaaaaaa ataaaaatgt attaaaagcg tcggaacgtt cgattagcta
     1321 ttgttcagat ttcaaagtaa gaccggtaaa agaaaattaa caaggaaaag gtcctagcca
     1381 aatcttttta gagaatgggt ttgacttagc tgtgattgtt gaagaaggtt tttatacaga
     1441 acgccgcggg aaatgaagta cgggacgccc ttcggaaaac ctctctcttc tgatgaaaaa
     1501 ttaaagaaag cggaagcgcg tattgcgttt ttagaagcgg aattgacatt cccaaaaaag
     1561 ttagatgaac tcgaacggca ggcgttagag aagaagcgtt aacaacacga gaaacataca
     1621 cactgattga acaaaccata cgtcgattcc aattcccacg tatggtacgt tacctttgta
     1681 cactggctgg ggtaagtcga agtggatact atgcgtggct catggtgttg gaaaagacaa
     1741 aaggaatttg tataaatcgt aaacgtattt accgtattat gcgtaaatat aatcttgtga
     1801 caaagattcg ccgagagaat ccttataaac acatcgcaaa agcgacatag aaacataaaa
     1861 catgtccgaa ccttttaaaa cgccaattca atcaagaaga gcctaaaaaa gtatgttaac
     1921 tgatactacc tatttatttt atggaaaagg aaagaaggct tatttatcat gtgtaaaaga
     1981 cagcacagca cgagagattt tagcctatca tgtctcctct tctttacaaa tggatatcgt
     2041 ctatcaaaca ttagataact tgaaagagag attagtagaa gtcatccatc ctgaagcact
     2101 tctacattca gaccaaggta ttcattatac acaccctgaa tttcagaaac gtgtaagtga
     2161 aatgagaatc aaacaatcta tgtctcgtag gggcaattgt ttagacaatg caccaatgga
     2221 atcctttttt tgtcatatga aagataaatt agattacaaa gattgtcaaa cctttgaacc
     2281 tcttgagctc aacatatggg attatatgga ggagtataat tataatcgtt atcagtggac
     2341 attaaaaaag gtggctccga tcgaatgata tgatcccctt atagtagaca gttgaaagaa
     2401 agttacttta ctgtttatta tggagggaat tttttatggg aaaaatcaga agaacttttt
     2461 ccatcgattt taaaatgaaa gctattgaat tgtacttaca tagaggaatt ggaagtaaat
     2521 taattggaaa ggaattagga gttacatatt cagttataga tagatggatt aaaaaatata
     2581 aaaatgagag aattttgggc ctacaagaaa aacgtggaag atctaaacaa acaaaataag
     2641 tcaagatgct agaatacagc gattagaagc agaagatgca tacttaaaaa agctattagc
     2701 tacgaaaaag aagatgaggt caaaaaaagt aaatcagtag aatgcgaggt cattcatacc
     2761 ttaaaacaaa acttttcaat tgtgttgctt tgtgaaattg cagctgtttc aagaagtgga
     2821 tattataagt gggaaaaaag aatcaacgat ccctctgaaa agatgtaaga ggaccaattt
     2881 atcatttcta aaatagtaga atgcgaacgg gatccagcta taaatagtag ctatggttac
     2941 agaagaattt gtatatagct caaaaagtat tatggtttac aggtaaatca taaaagagta
     3001 tatcgtttaa tgaggaaaat ggggataaaa gctaagattc gaaagaaaaa tgggttacag
     3061 atataaccta tcttaccttt aacatgagcg aatacaacaa tttaaaatta gttacagaca
     3121 cagttaataa agcttttaga aaaagaaaag tccacgaaac agtattacat agcgaccgcg
     3181 gttatcagaa taagtcaaaa aaatataacc aattacttaa aaagcacaaa ataactgtga
     3241 gtatgtctag gaagggtaat tgttacgata atgcatgtat agagagtttt tttagtcatt
     3301 ttaaggcaac taaaagatat atgagctatt acaataacaa aagatttcaa aaaagattaa
     3361 acaaccttag tcctattgaa tttggaacta atgatgctta atgaaaagat acctaagcta
     3421 ttactgtcta cttgacaggg gtaagactag aatatcggaa ccacctttta agtgcttgat
     3481 ttttcagggc ttttttatta aactgtccat tttatagggt acagttcact ctaagggata
     3541 ttcggctgat atgctatatt taggttgtaa tttgttcgct tcatattctt ttagtagctt
     3601 ataaaaagta ttttttctta agtcctaata gttccataaa tttaacgctc gttatttctc
     3661 tgtttttcac ttttcataag attttttcta tgataggtaa atcctgaaac cttctttgat
     3721 atcgagaatg aactcgcttc gagagtgcgc cacagtaaga acaatgtaat aattcattcg
     3781 taatgagtcc ctcatctatg ataataacat tatatcaaat acattaacta acacaggaaa
     3841 gaactctgat tcaattatca tttgtacttt gtccataaac atatcacttt ctgtaaacca
     3901 tgaagtttac attggtacat gtcgtaattt tcagaaatat gacgaagatg ttaggttttt
     3961 gtcacgttaa tcaatatgaa aaaggaacta ttctctgtat gctaagaaaa aggcatttca
     4021 gttgttgaga aaggattttg agaggataat gaatactatt tttgagggaa ctataacaac
     4081 atgaggataa aaatctaacg ttctttcagg gaattcatta ttgagcttaa ataatattat
     4141 tttaaaagga aaggaaacga gtatatgcaa aaaattatga tagtggaaga tgatataaaa
     4201 atttcagaat tacttcaatc ttatattaat aactacggat ataagggggt tattacaaaa
     4261 gattttgaac atgtcttgga cttattcaaa gatattcagc cggatctcgt tctattagat
     4321 ataaatttac cttattttga tggattttat tggtgccgtc agattcgaat gatagctact
     4381 tgtccaatcc tttttatatc cgcacgtcag ggggaaatgg agcaagttat ggcattagaa
     4441 catggggcag ataattatat tacgaagccg tttcattatg aggtcgtaat ggccaagatt
     4501 aaaagccatc ttcggcggat ttacggtgaa tatgccccaa aagtaaaaga gcgagtcata
     4561 caacaatctg gattacaatt gtatccagaa aaattggaat taaaactaaa agataggacg
     4621 agtatactga cgaaaaacga agcgctatta atagaagttc tcctacaagg gtgtcctaac
     4681 attgtcagtc gggagaaaat gttagaaaaa gtttgggata agtatacgta tgtagatgat
     4741 aatacactac gtgtaaatgt tacacgtgtt cgaaaaaaat tagaagaact cggaattaaa
     4801 gatgcactgg atacagttcg aggggctgga tatcgtctaa aaataaactg ggataacgat
     4861 ggggcgctat aatgaagtta tttttacgtg agcacatacc tttgattgtc atgataatca
     4921 tgcaactcat tgccattctc atggtgtatt ggttggatgg atacaatcat ttgttaacgg
     4981 ctttatatag tgtattttta gggatttgtt ttttaattgg gtatttaatg taccgttatt
     5041 atagccatcg tagatattac aatatgttgt ctcatccttc tcgaactttg caggaatcga
     5101 tacaaaagat ggatgatacg cctatatcca tagcttttag acatgtatta gaagcgaaat
     5161 ataagcaata tcaaagtcga ttaaaggtat gggagcataa acaaaaggag catttgatat
     5221 ttatgaatca atgggtacat caaatgaaaa cgcctgtatc tgtagtggaa ttaattacac
     5281 aagaagagca tggagaaacg tttgaaagta tagcggaaga aatagatcgt atgaagtatg
     5341 ggttagaaat ggtactacac atggcccgat tagagacttt tgaacatgat tttcatgtgg
     5401 aaagagtatc attaaacaca ctagctcaag aggtgattta tgaaaacaaa cggttcttta
     5461 tcagaaatta tgtatatcca aaagtgaaaa tcgcacaaga ttacatcgtc gaaacggata
     5521 taaaatggct cagatttatt gccaatcaaa ttctgtctaa tgcgattaaa tattctgctg
     5581 gaagtagaac gaacattaca attgctgttt ggaaaacaga taaatcggtt gttttggaaa
     5641 tacaagatta tggcgtaggc atttcaaaag aagatcttcc aagagtcttc cttccatttt
     5701 atacagggga aaatggaagg aaattcaaag aatctacggg cataggatta tatcttgtga
     5761 aaaatattac agaaaggttg agtcacaaaa ttgaaataga atctgaaata gaaaaaggaa
     5821 caaaggtccg gattattttc ccgtctgcaa cgtatgaatc taattaagtt ggaattttca
     5881 gtattcttac gatattgtta gagagttgta agggaaatcg ataggagaaa tagattttcc
     5941 tcgttatact tagtgatata gaaagaataa aaaggagaca aacgagatgg aaatattaaa
     6001 agttcacgaa ctgagtaaga tttatacagg aaagatatcg tatgaagcac tttctaatat
     6061 taacttaaac ataacgaaag gagagtttgt agggattatg ggaccgtctg gtagcggaaa
     6121 aacgacatta ctgaatatgg tttctaccat tgattctccc acatctggag aggtgttaat
     6181 taatggtgag aatccgcatc gtttatcagc taacaacctt gcagaatttc gaagacgtca
     6241 attaggattt gtattccagt ccttcaacct gttgaacacg ttgactgtaa aggagaacat
     6301 tgttcttcct ttgacattag atggtataga tgtcaaacgg atgaataagc ttgtggaaca
     6361 tatcgcagac aaattaggga ttcaaagcat attaaataaa cgaacgtatg aaatatcagg
     6421 tggacaagca caaagaacag ccattgcacg cgcacttatt cataaaccgc aactcgtact
     6481 ggcagatgag ccaacaggga acctagattc caaatcggct ggggatgtca tggcattatt
     6541 acaacaatta aataaggaac aagaggcaac catgatgctg gttacacatg atccaatggc
     6601 tgcgagttat tgtgaccgtg tcgtatttat taaagatggc aagctatata atgaattgta
     6661 ctgcggtgaa aaccgccaaa tattctatca gaaaattatg gatgtacttg ctttattagg
     6721 aggacgtaag gatgaatttt cgacaattcg cgtttaacaa cgtcatgcgt agcaagcgag
     6781 cctatgctgc acattttctc agcagtacat tttccattat gattttcttt acgtatgctt
     6841 tgttattatt tcatccgaat ttacaaggag aattagcttc cggaagtaaa acaatggctg
     6901 tgctcggaac agtcggaatg caaatttctc agtccctcat tttccttttt tcttttttct
     6961 ttcttttata ttctgtcagt tcttttttaa agacaagaaa aaaggaattt gggatcctca
     7021 tgatgcatgg gatgtctccg tcgcagttaa atacattgat attcttagaa aatatggtaa
     7081 ttggggcagc ggccattctt tttggcattc tgatgggact gattttttca aagctgattt
     7141 tattacttag tgccaatcta ttagcagttg agaatgggct tcctttttat ataccgatta
     7201 aagcaattgg gacgacagct ggtgcattct tgattttatt cctatttatt tcgttattta
     7261 cttctaaaat ggtaaaaatc aaccaattaa ttgaattaat gaaatcagag gaaaagccaa
     7321 aaccagaacc aaaagcatct tggatacgag cattgttttc ccttctcttc attggggcag
     7381 ggtatgggtg tgtatttgat tttgtgaaaa cattaacaat tgggttttat cccctactgt
     7441 tggttctcgg agtagcttgc accgtgattg gaacctatta tttattttct caactgagtg
     7501 tgtatgtctt aggtaggtta aagaagaatg agcgcctatt ttttaagaaa acgaaccttc
     7561 tcaccatttc tgaattggcg tatcgtatga aagataatgc cacgatgttc tttatgcttg
     7621 cggttatttc cgctgtatct tttacaggaa ttgggacttg tttgtcaatg ggaaattcag
     7681 cgttaataac aatgcaacag ccaccatttg catttatcta tgattcaagg ggagaaaatg
     7741 cgcaagaaga agagcatatt gaagaaataa aaaggcaact tacaaaggca ggaatgtctt
     7801 atcgagtggg taatgtaact ccaaaactta gtgaaatcga tgtaacaaac cccaaatcaa
     7861 caaggcatac aattataaaa cttagtgaat ataattcact agcaaaagca ttgggatacc
     7921 aaacagaaat gttacaaaat gaaaacgaaa ccatcttagt ccctggaacc aattcagaac
     7981 gagataaata tcaaaaaaga gtagggatac cttccgaaat agacgtctta cagggggaca
     8041 cggatcgttc atttaaagtg aaaaaagctg ttccctatct tgttgtacca aatagagagg
     8101 gagttactct tgttgtttca gattctatgt atgacgctat tccaagtagg aacgtcctgc
     8161 ctactacaaa acattatgga ttttttgtag aagattggac agaaacaaag gatgttgcaa
     8221 acaaattaaa tgcgaaattt acggaaaaag agcagaaaga tccgaaatac acattccagt
     8281 ccttgtatac cgactcgcat atgtttaaac aagcaaacgg aattttatta attaccagct
     8341 tattggttgg aattgtattc tttacctttg cagccagttt attatacttc cgcttgtatg
     8401 cagatttaga aagagaccaa aaacaatacg aaatgattgc aaaagtggga ttaagtaaaa
     8461 aagaattaaa acagattgtc acaagacagc taacgctgat gttctttctc ccaatactcg
     8521 tagcagtaat tcatagtagc gtagcgtttc tagctttaca gcagttactt aaattctcta
     8581 tttggaacac atctatttta gtacttgtag gctttattgg gattcaaata ctatatttct
     8641 ttatggttcg acggggatat ttacgacaac tgtattcaaa gattttatat atgtaaaata
     8701 aaaggagaac tggagcaaga atgatgaaca aaatactatc tatatgtgga attggaatgc
     8761 ttgtgatttc tatgctgggt gcatgttcac tgtttggagg gaagaaagaa ccagaaacat
     8821 tgaatgggct gatattacta ggtgaacagc aagcattaaa aaaatagaag gtgagcataa
     8881 aaaagatata aaatcagcaa ctttatataa agcgaaacaa gtagaaagtg aaggtaagca
     8941 agtatttgtt atggataaag aaaccgcaaa aagagtgatg gatagagata ttttaagaaa
     9001 aagagataat aatgacggta tcatgagtag cgccccactg cgttctttcc ccgctagcgg
     9061 aaaagatgaa tcaattttat ttgctaataa aaaaaataaa gatataaaaa ctttagtctt
     9121 gaatggtacc aaagtacacg taaattatga cagtgataca tggttgggtg gttggaggca
     9181 gcgaagtaaa tttgatgaaa tgatagtgat tgtaccttct tctacatttg ctaagatttc
     9241 tgtcccagag atatctatgg ctattgtgga gttgaataaa acctctagag acaataaaag
     9301 acctgttgac caagataccg aggaaaaaca aactaaatct gaatttgaat ttgaaaaagt
     9361 agtaacagaa ttaacaaaag acctaaatac ccaagatgta cttcgagttt ccattataaa
     9421 ataatcaaaa tacacatcga gtgaataaaa gaaggatatg tgaaccggtt ccttaccgta
     9481 cagggatcgg ttctttttta ctagggggaa ggtatggtat gatggatgac actatggttt
     9541 cagacggtta tccgataatc atagtgcata ttatgtgtaa tgagatagaa gagaagcttc
     9601 aataatttat ttacacatgc aatggacgca actttatgcc acttattata aggtgcgttt
     9661 ttaatttatc gtaatactca acaatatgat tttgtccgta acgtcgttgt ttaatcatgt
     9721 tctggatgat gtggaaaagg agcttccgca aatgtttatt tccacgttta ttgattttat
     9781 ctttaaaaaa ggttttacct gattgaaacc ggcgtatatc aataccagca aattaaatta
     9841 ccatataact tttacccata ctgacatcaa atgcaataac gtgtttcata tagctcctcc
     9901 tcaggtggaa ttgaagtctt caacttcaac ttatcgattc gcatttctta tatacgatct
     9961 cgaagaccaa tatactaaaa actgattcaa ataaggtaag tgaagaaggt cagttttgta
    10021 tacggattca ggatccaaaa acacccacga ccttctcttc acttctacta taaaaaaaat
    10081 agtagtgcga accaatgcct tggtctgcac tactaatctt agtatgtttt gaatagtttg
    10141 gaatagaaga agaaaatagt ctttaatcat atatatggct ttatactcac taagctcttg
    10201 ttttatcttt ttacaatgat gaatttgaaa gaatgacttc cacgttttaa ataaaatttg
    10261 tcgggtaaaa gactggagca gtatcattgt gacccgtttc cagtctctcc ccataagaac
    10321 tgctcgtgag gttttccctc aagcagctca ccccataaac ttcatcaaaa gggttatgag
    10381 acctatcaaa tagcagaaac ttccatcgaa aactttctgt actttccagt cccagtaaag
    10441 ccctagtaca ccatagagat attcgttact ccatctttgc catccgatgc tacgctttcg
    10501 tcgtcgtttc cttctcgtta acagtgtgcg aattttgctt ttactgtcgt gcgagctgga
    10561 ttcttcggga tcatgaaaac gaagacttct ccttttagga cattcaccat ctgagtcttc
    10621 tccagattca gttcaactcc caaagggttt aactgttccc acagtcgtcg taatgccagt
    10681 tcagcccatc cacttttact ggagtgtccg cttacagtcg agtcggaaaa acggtgatag
    10741 tttacagctt cgtaattgcc ctcagctgtt ttacgtcgaa tagcatcaaa tatccaatcc
    10801 acttcattga ggtaaatgtt cgcggctagt ggagaaaatg gcacgccttg cgggacaacg
    10861 atttttcctg ttgccttaat tacctgtttt acaagatgca taacctgagg gtcttggaca
    10921 tgtttcgcga tttttttcaa taatatgttg tattgcttct aatatgagtt ttagcgctcc
    10981 ttgtactaca cgatctcgta tacacggaat ttgcagagtt cgcattttgc cgtttgcctt
    11041 tgggatttct acttttcgat tggcttgagg tcggtatatt ccagcttgca attcctcttg
    11101 aatacccgtt aagaatggga taactccttc tagttatata tcagcaaaac tttttccgcg
    11161 cctgttgata ggcttcgtaa agggtgtttt tgccatggca cccttgcctc ctctaatcat
    11221 acgaaatgga cccgttctgc cccctgacac ctaccgttct cacttcccga tcgcggttat
    11281 agagacggtc tcctcgatga ggtttcttca tcgggtgtcg agggcttctc cagtttctac
    11341 attatctttc tctccatgtc ggcgctgata ccccgccggt gagaactgct gttccagact
    11401 cgtttcggtc agttcttgtt gctttcgcac gttatcgacc gtctcagcca ccggaattgc
    11461 gtgtaacgag gctacatcta cgttcactgt acgttacaac ctcatgcctt ttgcatgtga
    11521 tgtcagagtg cttcgccatg tcgctttctc ttatagcttg attttgtaat cgtttttgtt
    11581 gctgttgttt tgttaatcga tgaacattta cacgagctag cactttatca atcattccta
    11641 cataagcatc agctatttca catgtttgtc ctggttgaag ggagttcatt aatgtctcca
    11701 tatctatctg tatataccct gtacctttct taattcttcc atcttgaaaa taatcagggt
    11761 taggattttt tttgataaat acgtgtattt gacttgatac gagagatata gtaggcctct
    11821 ttaccttgta tatattgaag gtcttttaaa tgaaaataac ctaaatctcc gatacataaa
    11881 tcattcgctg tcacagttgg gacacacaga gagccgtaag tgcgattatg ttgtttacct
    11941 ggacctgtat gaataaatat gtaggaactg tccacttaac aaatcatact caagttgaaa
    12001 tgcatttgaa tctaaaatac gaatacgctt gaaaacagaa gtgcatggag aagaaatcgg
    12061 catagatgtg gttagtagtt cggctagtag gtgttgtaaa agttggacga ccgctttatt
    12121 aaatcgttga ttcagtccct caggactgat aagtacttct gttgatgctt ctaaacagtt
    12181 agataactga gttaaagaag tcatagctac attttggctc acccatacac ataaagctac
    12241 taaatctttt gcttgatact tactggttcg ttgtaccaaa ccaacatctc tagcaagatc
    12301 ccgtaaggta ttttgagata aaaaactttg aatctctcga gcaaatagtt gtaatttgtc
    12361 agacacagaa cagacacaaa aaatgccatc ttttcctatg attctacaga aagaatagcg
    12421 tattttttca ttctaagggg catttctttt tattagcttg atagcgatgg ggcgctcccc
    12481 cacatccatc aacttaagga atattttcaa acaaaatgtg gttttttcat ataatttttt
    12541 attatctttt gtagttttta taaaaggagg catatcaaat aaaccctgac gggtttcaat
    12601 tttttactat gctacctgat gattagaagt ggtatactca taaacaacac ccaaaatatc
    12661 aaagactgtc tttttctcgt accgatgaga ttttcgtccg ttgtgctgta ggaggttaaa
    12721 cagacgaagg agaacctttg ataattcttg ggtgtttttg tgtaatgctt ggtaaaaaag
    12781 tgaaaaataa tccttaatta tatacatcgc tttatattca cttagttctt tctgtttctt
    12841 acgtaatagg agttctcgca ttttaaacat agtagaagaa cataatagaa tactaatgag
    12901 ttgcccataa agatgacatt ctaatcgctc ttgtttaata gatttacaac gatgaatttg
    12961 aaaccaagat ttccatattt taaataacag ctcaatttgc caacgtaatg aatataagtc
    13021 atagattttc tcttttggta cccattccgt aggaatgttt gtcatatata ccgtgatacc
    13081 ttgtaaaagc ttcgtgcgct ctgtatatgt aatccctttt ttcttttcac gaatagctcg
    13141 gtcacgtaag cgtttctgtt tttgttcctc ggtacaccta taaactacaa tacgagtagg
    13201 cagtttgtct ttagtcccta catatacatc gtgtaattca taaacttggc caggttgtag
    13261 ttgtttcata atgtcttcca aatgaatttg tatatatact agtttcaatt gagggggttt
    13321 tgttttaaat acgactgttt cgaactcttt tctatatatt ttagttggta acttaagacg
    13381 ggataaataa tacccctgct tgtcttgaat agacttaaag tcttgtagac gaaaatatcc
    13441 taagtcacgg atatacagtt cattcttttg tatcatgtct gttcgagtcg caccatacgc
    13501 ctgatcactt cgttttcctg gttcaatttt cacatcagaa aactctccac tcaacaagtc
    13561 atactctagt tggattttca caccagcttt atgactacat cctccggcac caggatacat
    13621 agctgcgaat cgatctggaa cttgaaaggt tgtagaatca aggatgcgga tacgctcaaa
    13681 gtaggaagaa agagaatgag aaatcttaga tacgcctcca attttagctt gtagaagtgt
    13741 agtaaataca gtacgaaaaa aggctacaga agccgagtta aatcgccgat taagtccttc
    13801 cggacttaat aaaactcctg ttgaagtttc taattgacta catagttgag taagagaggt
    13861 agtagcgact tgttgattta accatacaca caaggataaa aaataatgcc cgtggcactt
    13921 acgttttcgt ttcatcccgc ctgcttctat agctaattga ttaagtgtag cgggagacat
    13981 atatcgatat aactcttcag cgaataaaga taattcttgt ttttgattca tattcataaa
    14041 aagcacgtca ctctttctca ttcatataag aaaatagtaa cgtgctttta acttcaaaaa
    14101 tagtctaaaa ccttaagttg atggatgtgg ggcgctcccc ctttttttga gtgattttta
    14161 caaaggatta aaagtagata ttaatatata aaatgcaaac gatgtgtagg atctctatac
    14221 tctttgtagt gtcttatttc ttgttaaaga gagaaaaggt gttaagctac taatctaact
    14281 gtaatatata atacgatatg caacttcaag aggatataag aaagaatcct actaacaaag
    14341 catgggggat gacataatag aaggtgccac ggcgtgagtg gatgggattc ttaagaaaaa
    14401 gaaaatgtcg attttttctc tcttccaaga gtatgtaaca cccgtttgtt attcgaaaaa
    14461 agagcaatca ctggttgggg agattgctct ttagattatt gaaatatttt atgccatcaa
    14521 ggaatgttgg cgaagatata aataagcgta taataaatat gattacaata tggacttatg
    14581 atgcttgcat attgttatta aggattttta cacactccat cattattaaa gtgatattct
    14641 ttatttccaa ggtataaaga ttctgtaacc gcttgtcctt cataaaagga attttcgtgg
    14701 gagtttgtaa cgtcgtcttg ttcactgagg taatacctct cttcagcagg agtatcagta
    14761 gtatccaccc agcccgttac aatttgccct ttttaaaggt ttttcccgtg atgtttccaa
    14821 taccatcgcg ttcgctaatg taaaacaatg cagttgaatc ctcaaaaatg tcagctgatg
    14881 ctgttgttac cttatttatt ttctcaatgt ataagtcttt agcctgttta tatgtgtttt
    14941 atatatttat cagctagttt ataaatccca tctttcgtat acaattcttt taagctctac
    15001 tctataatat tcattttaga agctactgct ttatcactta tgttttttta aaacattaaa
    15061 tgatcaactg caaccttagt gtatagaggt aaatttgtta ctttgtgtgc atcgtctgag
    15121 gtgtgatcta aaaggcacct aaatgattgc tcaagagcat ttgccaaaca ccccgttgat
    15181 tcttggtctt atcatcagaa ttctgactgt tttttgcatt cagtgcgttt aactgcgatt
    15241 taatcccact tttttctggc catactgcat taagtagttg aaaaatatat attcctccat
    15301 atggtatgaa atccgtaccc gctatgacta tcgatcttgc agtattgttc aattgatctg
    15361 gaccgccgtc gtgtgcatac ttaataattt cacatattga agttgtcgta aatttattca
    15421 tcgatttgcg atttatttca gtagttattc ttgtaaataa attttttctg aaggttttat
    15481 attttccgtt tgtgtctctg catcgctgat tgaatttgat gatatcattt caatgtcatc
    15541 ttgaaacaaa taacactttt ttgaatctac gttttgcctg cgttcgatct ttgtatttca
    15601 tgaaaaatct cctttttgtt ttaattttat tttatttttc atggaggatc aaactatacc
    15661 atgtataagg gagaggattg ttcaattttt tattttaata aaaagtcgaa taacttgaaa
    15721 agagatagaa ggatataagc aatttgatta atggctaaat attttcatgg aaataggtaa
    15781 aaatgattgg ataacagaaa aagaggtcta aaaagcaaat aatgcagttt ctgaaaaaaa
    15841 tatatgagaa aattatagat gattttataa aaagaagcat gtcaccaaac aatcctctct
    15901 acgaaaaaat taaatttgag attgattttt tgtgcatgtg gaatcattat gtatattaaa
    15961 aataacgata tttctgaata accgcacatg gttatcgtag taaaacaaga gaattaattt
    16021 aaaatatcat attttatgta tagatatgat atatctatac aatgaatttt acgattatat
    16081 aaagagcctt tttatatcaa aaaagtaaaa tataaacact ataaatgcaa tagacacata
    16141 ataatttcaa ttttattcca cttatttcga caatgcaaaa gatgaatttt acaaacttaa
    16201 tttttaaaat gcacataata gctcaatgcc tataataaaa ttagggtttg aaatgaaaaa
    16261 tcctattact acaaaaaggg agcgtaaaac atgacagaaa ttctatatga aatggctgga
    16321 aacttatacg aagagacaca attaattgaa aatttaaatg aggagtttaa tttatataca
    16381 tgtccttcta caccatgtac aatccagtgt gattaaaatt atataataag aaggacaccc
    16441 ctaaagggtg tccttcttat tatattttca tgttataaac agttatcaat gtataaatat
    16501 tgaagtgaat taatgaatga aggagaaagt atcatggatc ctctagacaa catacttttt
    16561 agtaatgaga gaataaaaat aaataaacag ccttcaaaac atctacaatt tgataaaaat
    16621 atcgaatata tttatcaaag aaatacagga ttaagagaaa aaagtgtaaa agatatccta
    16681 cagttcgaat cccttgagag tataaaatta atatacagtg attttattaa taaatcggat
    16741 tataaactca atacttatcg aaaaatacaa aaagaaattt cggagcaaat ttttaatgct
    16801 aataataatt ctaacatttt attttccgca tttctttcta aaatatcttt atatcttaaa
    16861 caacaaatta ttagttcgct taaataccaa aatctaaaaa taataatttc taatgaggaa
    16921 atattttttg agaaaataca aaaacaattt gaaaaacaaa tgtataaatt atcttaccgt
    16981 actttagtat tagattataa ttttcaaaaa gaaaaaggga ctttaaaagg taatactgag
    17041 aaaaaaagaa tatcacacta taatcaaata ttattaaatg atccaacctt tatcatacaa
    17101 cttttcaatc gctttccatg cttattaaga ataatttcaa atgaaattag aaagttaaaa
    17161 aaatttattt tagagttgct acaccgtttt aaaaaagact ataaggttgt tactattaaa
    17221 ttattaagta aacaacaaca aaatataaaa tatattgatt ttgggttagg cgatacacat
    17281 tgtgatggcc gtagaactac taaaatagta ttagaaaaag atataattat atacaaacca
    17341 cgaaatgcat ctcctgattt cttttatgca gaaatgataa aactatggaa tcaaaaagga
    17401 acaaagtata atgtgaaatt tgtaaatgga gtatatagag aaagttacag ttggtttgaa
    17461 tatattgaat ataaaaaatg tacggattat caacaattaa aagattttta tagacgccta
    17521 ggtattcaac tagctttttt gtatgcattg agcgctacag atttccattt tgaaaatata
    17581 attgcacagg gcgaatatcc aatattaatt gatttagaat gcttatttca aatacctaat
    17641 gcctataaaa tagaaaaaaa taatgatgct caatcaattg tagaacataa gattgcaaca
    17701 tcagtttatg cggtaggatt acttccaaca tctttaggcg aaaataatat tgacatcagt
    17761 ggaattggaa gcacaaataa aattaaaagt attagaaaag ttcctcaaat caacacacat
    17821 actatgcaaa ttgaacagaa gatcatagag ttagaaacta aaaataaaaa taaacctata
    17881 ttattagata aacctattga gacatataag tatacaaaat atttattgtg cggttttaaa
    17941 atgggatata tgcacataaa agaaaaccaa agtgaattat taagattgat agaaaaatac
    18001 aaaatgaaat tacaggtcag gtacctttta aaaggaacag tagattatac ctctatttta
    18061 aatctaagtg ttcatccgcg cctattacat aattatatag atagagaact ttatcttgca
    18121 aaaatgtgcg cgctgtttaa cactaaaacc attttcaata aagaaattgc ttgtgatgaa
    18181 tataaaagcc ttataaatgg tgatatccca tactattcga ataaaattac ttctaaacat
    18241 ttaattaatt ctaaaagaaa tactttcaaa aattatttcg cgaaaactcc ttatgatttt
    18301 gtaaagcaaa aaatagaatg tttcagtaca aatgatttgg aaattcaaat ggatataatt
    18361 aaaggtgcaa tgaaattaaa cacaccttta caaactacta ctaccttttc tcaaattatt
    18421 tttgataagc tatataaagt tccaaaaaat gagtacctta aagaaaaagc aatagaaata
    18481 gttcagcatt taaaaaagag agcagtaatt gggtgtgatt cccaaaacgt atcgtggata
    18541 aatacttcaa ttatagatgg gaaatttcat ctaagctcta tgaatgattc attatatgat
    18601 ggactatcag gaatttcctt aatgtatctt tctttatgga agattactaa agaaaatgat
    18661 tatctagcaa cagcggaaaa aatagttttt gacatcatgt ctcgaataga ttctacaaaa
    18721 aaggatatac caataggagc atttacaggt gtttcttcta ttctatatac agttttaaac
    18781 ttctatgctc ttactgataa agcagtatat gcattatatg caaaaaaatt agtattcatg
    18841 attcgtaata aattaccaaa agatagcttt ttagatgtaa ttagtggcat agcagggacg
    18901 ttaatagtat taattagata ttatgagtta actagagaac ttgaaatttt agagttagca
    18961 aaaaaatgtg gggatttaat aattaataaa gcaattaaag tttcttcaca agaagtgggt
    19021 tggattacga tagataaaaa accattatca ggtttttctc atggtaacgc agggattatt
    19081 tttgcattgc accttttaaa taagcatata aattctaaaa aaattaaaga tattattaat
    19141 aaggggcttc gatttgaagt aaataataaa tatcgaagcc gttggaatga tttaagaact
    19201 tccaaacctg gttcggatat tggggcatgg tgtcacggtt ctgcaggaat attacttagt
    19261 agattagaat tgcaatcgtc agatgataac tatatcataa atcaatcaaa aatagacatt
    19321 gatcacgcaa tatttaacat taaacaattt ggttttggga aagaacaaaa tctttgtcat
    19381 ggtgatatag gtaatgcttt aataatgtta aagtatgctg agcacactca agaggaaaaa
    19441 tggaatgtaa tgcttcaaga ttatttttca aaggttattc catcatatat tttagaatta
    19501 caaaataaca taaagccaat gggattgatg actggtttag ctggtgttgt atatggattg
    19561 ttgctatttt acgacttaag acttccaaac gttttgacac tagaattagg aaaaactaca
    19621 tacaaataat tatttgacta taaataaact attcataaaa aaatattatt ggggtgtcta
    19681 ttatttctaa aattttactt gaacaatttg aaatgacaag aaattgtttt attcaagtag
    19741 tagattctgt acctaaagaa ctacttcata tacaaccatc ttgttttaag aatacaatac
    19801 aatggcaggt tggtcatgta ttaacaatta cagaacagta tatatttgaa ttccctgaaa
    19861 aatcaatgca tattccaaaa aattatatag aattttttgg cgaaggaaca agtcctttaa
    19921 attggcctaa aaatgccccg aaaataaatg aattggaaaa agcattgaaa aatcagctca
    19981 atcgaatatg taaattatct tttgaaaaat ttgaagcaac attaaaagag cctgtgttgg
    20041 gatatacaac cttttacgaa ttagcaagta tgctattatt gcatgaagcc tatcatttgg
    20101 gacagatata ttccatgcac aaaattattg aaagtgaaaa tcaggcatca tcaacaaaat
    20161 taaaaaagaa aaatacttag aatttgttct tattttaaac tgcaatattg ttcttccacc
    20221 tatgcacaca aatctgtatt gatgatttaa ttcagtaaaa taactgttga tttatatatg
    20281 agaacataca aattgacaaa agaacaaact acgaaaatat tgtacaaaat cctaaaagac
    20341 tattcattat ttatcaaaga atagtctttt aggtatttct ttacttcact taattcctaa
    20401 tttaatgcag ctacaatagt acgtatttct tttttattaa cacatttcaa ttatgggctt
    20461 catatcagca tattgttcta catttttaac tcgttctcgg taaaattact tctattttat
    20521 aaatctactt tatcactttg catcttataa actaaatgtg acacaaatgt taaaggaata
    20581 atttttaaat ttaagaggtt aaacctagtt cgtattagat tactggtaat atggtattaa
    20641 ttggtatttt tatttctatt tacttaatga tcatggattt aagcaaattc catatttatc
    20701 aaactcgtac tctttcccgc ctatagtttt cttagtattg tgtacaagtt ctccatttgg
    20761 agaaaaatat aaccagaatt ttgtgtttgc tgattttttc attagctcca ttatcttcgg
    20821 taactcattg ctatatttgc cccccacatt ttttgaatac ataaacatca ttaccacgcc
    20881 catcttatta gagggcaaac ttagccatcc tgttgccatt tgtccttttt ctaatttatc
    20941 agttttttca gggctgaggt aataccactt tcctccacta taaaagatat gattaactaa
    21001 taacatatca tgatcataat aataccattt accactttct tgtacccatg tgtcgattct
    21061 tgcgattact ctaaatgcct ggtttcccca tgttctattg taatatttat tctgttcatt
    21121 caatttattt cgataattat ctatatcttt tccgagattg ttcataatcg tattttggcc
    21181 tgaaagaacg gaagcagcgc catcacgcat aaaattcttt aacaattcat tatatttatc
    21241 ttccatcttt ttcaaagccc ttaccacagc atcatcaaaa ctactttcat tccccgttaa
    21301 ataagcatga gtcacacttc ttgctttttg tgctatagct atcatttctt ctctgaggcg
    21361 gtgtgcttca gcgttgtatg tgtattctat atgaattttg tattccttag cagctgtctg
    21421 gatatcgtgc ataaattctt cgttgaagct tgcattatca aattttatct taggtccttt
    21481 cccgttcttt tcaatgaact ttaaaaataa caaataagcg gtagcaactg tagtgtacat
    21541 aggaagttct tttgcttgca ggatttcttt gttacaatct cttataagct ctttaaattt
    21601 ttggttaata tgtcgtgcgt gccaacgacg attttcatat acattacccg tactataata
    21661 aacatcagtt gtatccaaac tgttaactga cctttcgaat gattctaact ctttcaataa
    21721 agtctcatag tgtgatttaa gggtagcagc actcaaatct tcaatttttt tatctagatg
    21781 attaatttga tcttgtacat atttcatttg gttatcttct acattatttg ggcataccgc
    21841 accaagtatt tgggaaatga atgcccctcc atatggaatg agtgccaccg cccctagtac
    21901 tacagttcta agagtaccac taaaatcatt agaatgatat gcgtctttat atacttgttt
    21961 taatgtatct ccccctaatg aagcaattga cttgagagta tctttatcaa acaacatatc
    22021 ttttaaaact ttaacgactc catcgttctc cactttgaaa acttcaccag cacctattga
    22081 ttgataagta gtgctttgtg tttcatttaa aaattcttga gggtgtgtca taatttaatc
    22141 atcctttcta agaaatattg ttggtaaaaa tctgcactaa cacacatgca ataatataaa
    22201 taatattttg aaataaaaac tgccgaaaat aattaagtct taagtaatca tattcatgcc
    22261 ccaaacattt ctattactaa aaaatgtaac tacttaaatt ttaaacataa atatcaatct
    22321 aaaaaacgtt caatttgtta aatgtaaaga caaaattgac tctcaagcaa atgatgaatt
    22381 ttcaattttt ttcaaaagac ctatctttta gaacacgaaa atttcaaaaa aacaagggat
    22441 acaaaaatta ttagaagaga ttctaaatga aaaaaattga ctgataaatc taattgcaag
    22501 aaaacatgct gtcttaagag ttagtaatct aagatttcat gattctccat ctgggaaagg
    22561 tgaagatatt gctaagctgt agttgaggaa ttaggattca aaagaacaag gttgaggagt
    22621 tatctgagtc tggtttaata aaaaaaggtc ctaaatttta gagaactact tataatttag
    22681 gtgttagcca aataagtgtg ccagtaaaat cttctttggg ccatcacatt attagagtac
    22741 tgaaaaagac gaatggaagc tgtttgatca atagaaaaaa tatttgagag gaactagaat
    22801 taaaatgttt aacagaccag caatagcagc aaaaattctt gagagaatta tttaaagata
    22861 cttttaaaaa ttaaatttgt aaagcaacta gtataattaa aaaaattccc atctatttct
    22921 tggaagtatt tacatctaaa aggtatatga agtagctagt acaattgaca tattctgtgt
    22981 atcgaatttt gttttaattt gcctgggatt ttatgaaaca ttaactcatg gcatctttaa
    23041 aaaaatagat tagaagacgc gctaagtttc tttgtttaaa ataaagccaa caatacattt
    23101 tttgttaaaa aatttaaaat gcagagatga aaggagaatg ttggctaaag tactatagtg
    23161 tgatttagca cttatttgtt tttaaaatag acaaataagt gttttttaaa ttctgattga
    23221 tgtactaaaa ttattttatc attccctgga ataataacgg ctaggaattc tgtacatata
    23281 ataatggttc ttttggaata aatgtgacaa aaaataatat atagtcttat tattcttctt
    23341 atatatccaa gcaatataat aaaaaagtgg ggatggtgca agtatacctg tacatcccct
    23401 aacttaaaca ctaccaaatc ataaaacagg gtgattttga tatggatact attaatgttc
    23461 tgtgatcaat aaaatttaat gattacattc tttctttaaa aatgaaaact gaaccactta
    23521 accatcggaa tctattgttt ttaggatgtg atgaaacgaa taaggttgtc acatttttta
    23581 aaataataat tttctttaaa ttaatagtaa tgagataaaa ataataatac ttgtcaaacc
    23641 acaaaaatat taattttcaa tactaataag aatacatcat tatgaactgg tgaaataaaa
    23701 acaaatttat ataaaaatat ctattttacc agttattatt tttggttata tttctgtaat
    23761 aatagtaagt gattttagag gtttgtcatg aatgttttcc gcacctttca atgtannnnn
    23821 nnnnnnnnnt acattgaaag gtgcggaaac accgatttga tgtattttat gaatgtatgt
    23881 atgtttattt atgcttttac ttaaagtacg gtttaatcct atgggcttag gaggactgtg
    23941 ctttttgtta tttttaaagg tttgataatg tgataaaaat taagatgata taatatttat
    24001 tctgttgaaa cctcgatgga tgtattggta attgtacgag atattttagc tcttaccgta
    24061 gaaactatgg acaaggactg ttaaaattta ctgatggatc gatgtttgca gcttcaaaca
    24121 gtccgtaaaa tcaaaaaatc agagcagttc aaatctaatt ctaaagatat ttttaaatca
    24181 tctattgaaa aatatctaaa ttactaaggt gcaaatgtac cttacgttaa ccctgtgtac
    24241 tcctttacct aaaaactaca gatgaattta tatactacta catatcaaca attggatgag
    24301 actatacata cctgttaaac aagtctgatg gaataatact agcgcatgaa tgagtgtaat
    24361 atataatctg tgttattaat taatatgact agagtctgtt gtttgttttt tattcattta
    24421 atttattttc gtactctagt tatagatctt ttttgtattt tttatttaat gaattaacaa
    24481 aacaaaagca cctatgacca taattttggt aataggtgct ttattgatat atgaatcctg
    24541 tagaaattaa gcgtatgacc agaccgttat gagccgtttg gtctaactag ctgagctgaa
    24601 aatacgattt aaaaaagcac ccgaaagagt gctttttctt tgttactgat aaaaagtttt
    24661 gttttcttac ccaataccca atacatatta catactatga acaataacac tttctacaca
    24721 aatttatcat ttgtaaaggg aataagaata cgttttttaa ctttgtcaaa attaataata
    24781 gattaataat gggattggta tttttttata ataatagaaa ataattaatt agagggagaa
    24841 tattaaatgg attttttatc taaaaaggtc ttgatagggt taattgcagg gactatgggt
    24901 atatctctgc taaccccttc aatacatgct gaaattaata attcacaaaa agaggcaaac
    24961 tctacagctt taatgattga aaaaagcacg ggaattgatg atgttttgaa taactttaaa
    25021 gttgattcta acgaagcaac agttgttgaa aatgcatcag gcatagtaaa aattccaaac
    25081 aaattaaact cagaacctat tactattaag gatagaaagg agtctttaca tatttctctc
    25141 ccagagttaa attcaagtga agttatccaa acaaataatg gaactcttat ttatcaagat
    25201 aaaaatcaac caactgattt agctttacaa actaccaaag atggttttcg atcgttaatt
    25261 aagataaaaa atcaatttgc tccaaaagaa tatgaatttg ttattgatat tccaaatggc
    25321 ggaaaactag ttacgtctgc ggaatactta ggaaaagaat atgatacagg tgaagttttt
    25381 atagtcgact cagaaaatat tattcaaagt gtatttatgc aagcttgggc aaaagatgca
    25441 aatgaaaaac cagtttctac acattataaa gttgatggaa ataagttgat tcagattgtt
    25501 gaatttgata aaaacaccgc attcccagtg attgctgacc ctgattgggt gaaaataggt
    25561 aaatgttctg gtgctttagc tgcttttgta ggcggaaatt taattgctgt ttctaaatta
    25621 attaaaatta agaaatatat taatgcttta ggtgggtttg gagaagctgc aaaacttctt
    25681 gtacaagcat ctacttggga agaaagaatg cgtgttggcg gacaagctct tgtaggtctg
    25741 gctggagaat taactggtgc tacaggggtg tgggctgcct gtaaataggt atttgagatg
    25801 aaatatatac ttaccgggat taacgttttg tttagtttaa gtattttgat atctggatta
    25861 aaatatttta aaaacacaat tgtaacttat aaaaatgata ttgaattaaa atatagtatg
    25921 acaagatctg tttattctat tgcggtagat agtgtcttta tctgtatttt tatacttacg
    25981 ccaaattgga ttaacaattc agaagttgat tttttagtag atgtaatatt accaagtttt
    26041 ataattgtag gtggaataga gagcattcaa tatctttttt tgaatctgca atcaaataac
    26101 aaatatctta tattaattat tttaggtgtt ttaaatggcg tatttatcca gtgacacaat
    26161 aagtttctgg aatgtttata aaataaagtg aatttgaact acgaaatagc ttgatattga
    26221 ttgttccctt cactgaaacg agacaatcta agactataag ataagaacac gcttaataag
    26281 tctttctatt cttatagttc ttttattatt tttcattaaa cagagtgctc gtaagctata
    26341 acaagttata aatatgaaat tattttggga aaagtgtaaa atattttgga aagagagaat
    26401 aattcctctc tttttttata gataaataga aaggaaagag tgtcgataaa aattgaatac
    26461 aatcaaaaat agttggttac attcaaatcg atttaaaata aatgatagct tcactagaga
    26521 ggaggaaagt cagtaggaga atgggagtgg tatccatcag cttagaggta atatggctca
    26581 tgatgggaga tgagcggctt cgagaaagcc ccctaatctc ttcgatgaaa cagatacatg
    26641 aattatatac gccacattgg caatgttttt aatatgaaaa tcactgttta agctagtttt
    26701 tagcacgaat gaatagggta tcaattatac agaaaaatga tggtagtttt tctgtatcct
    26761 cgtaaaaaga atcatcaatg tctcctaatt gactgtagta tacagaatga gtaagagctt
    26821 gcaatatctt tcaactttaa gtatatacac cgtttttttt gaatgaattg ttcattatat
    26881 taaacatatt cctagtgatc aataaatttt ataaaattat tgaatgatga cagttgttcc
    26941 ttctctcacc tgagaatgta accactgtat atctatattt ttcatatata tacagtctac
    27001 atttatgggg tttttagtat tattttcacg atttgtttca catattccat aattaacatc
    27061 atttgttttg gtgcttttca agctaattaa ttgataattt aacgtttttt ccttgatatt
    27121 tttatatgaa taatgtttgg aaaatgtata cactacagta tatctacccg cgggaatcag
    27181 tttcttactt tggtcagtta taattaaaaa ttctttaatt agtaatttat gttttacata
    27241 atataactta ttttcaaagc gcttaaaaac taagtatttt ggagttgcaa tcgatgcttg
    27301 tacttgttgt acacatgtta atgtgaaaat catggtgaat attagcttat atttaaattt
    27361 caactcacaa cacctcttat aacgtatttt gattcataat ttctatttaa tgctacctac
    27421 atctctcact tttacattta cttttatatc tatgtttgct ttagataatt ctttccccca
    27481 gttttgttca taaggtaccc aatttttata ttgaaatgca cgagcatata atccgaatcc
    27541 aataggatct atgtttgctc gtttaacctt tttgataagt cgtgttaatt cttctgtgaa
    27601 ttgttgtgaa atagcttttt ctaattccct actagttatc gatgtgtagg aagcagggaa
    27661 tttctctata atttctgttc ccatattaat ttgtatttga aatttaaaac ggttcgtata
    27721 tgccattttt gtgtcaacgt tcattctttg cgccgaaata ctaatccatt gtttgtttgt
    27781 ttgcttgagt ggatttttta ttgtaaatga ataatcccct tttattttac cttgtaataa
    27841 ggttaataat ttattttcat ttggatttaa gctttctata agcaaatttt gataatctaa
    27901 aagcattgtt cctgtaattt ttattttttg gttatttatc cttttaatgc tagaaatact
    27961 aggagttatt cctttatctt taacttgtct atacagttct ttaaatgtcg ttttaacagt
    28021 aacattcctt gcattccctg ttttaattaa tttagctaaa taatccgaaa gaaagttttt
    28081 ttgaggagaa tgagaataaa taatatcaga aactttccca tctacaccaa tgactttggc
    28141 agtcatagta ttttgaggat cacgataaaa cggttctaag tattcaaacc aattcttttt
    28201 ttgaagaagt ttttttccta aaagaacaat ctgaatttta cttccagaaa taatacctgg
    28261 atctatagta tcaaattgat ctcttgcctt tcgaactgtg atatctgtag cataatgttt
    28321 ttcttcgttt cgcttccgat ctttattaat taaagaattt actacatata ctttcaaatg
    28381 atttttttga tctatatcaa ttcctactat taatgtcgca gccacatctt caacatatac
    28441 ttggtcataa caaccggtga gcactactat acaaataaga aagtataata tttttctcat
    28501 cattatgtat cacctcctta attttattac cagtaacatg aatataggga atatgtaggc
    28561 tgttcctaat cctacatgtg agattaagct cttccaactt tgtacctgac tccatgatgg
    28621 atgtatcagg aaaacactca aaataataca cataaaaaaa atataaatgt gtatattctt
    28681 tttttcttgt ttagttaaat tacttataca taataagctg gcataaatat atggagtcca
    28741 tgcagtaaaa actacaaata gatataaagt aataataagt aaatcaaacc tttctaaaaa
    28801 actaacctca atgattttaa gtatacttag aaccggttga ttataagagg ttatttcatc
    28861 aggactaaaa aatatatagc aggatattgt catgaaagta taaaatatca atgtaatgct
    28921 attagcgatt attacgcctt taattgcggc ctgttttctt tttaaataag ggtacataca
    28981 ggctaccatt tcaaaacctg taaatggaaa gatagcctga ggaaaagcat tcaaaaagcc
    29041 actaattcca tttttaaaaa caggaagcat attcaataaa tttccttctt ttagaggtat
    29101 taaaaataat aatacaatcc aaatcgtaag gtaaaataca atttcacagt aacggcctaa
    29161 tacataaaca ttttcggcta caacaagata cgtaggaatt aaaaataata aaattaagag
    29221 ataatcaggt gttttgggaa gtaaattccc cttaatataa agcataccgt ttaatagaat
    29281 aacccatgca taaaaagaga aataacaaat ataaactata atgagaactt tctttgtata
    29341 ttcaatcatt ttattattcg atccttttgt aaagtgtatt tgatatcttt tagccacttg
    29401 cacccaagct atactagcga tagtagaaaa cacaaaacaa aaagggagga ctaaccatcc
    29461 atcagttcca gttttttctg ccaatgtacg gggaaggaag agaattcccg ttccaacctg
    29521 agcaccatga ataataaata taaattggtt taaagaaagt atattagcat tattaatttt
    29581 agatatcata tgtcaccttt ggtttcattt ttatatttaa gaatgaaatt tttaaattta
    29641 taaatttcca atgggaaaaa tgagactcca tacggggtac ctatagaacg aatgcttaat
    29701 atatgtgcta gtaatatcat aagaccaata ataataccta caaatccaaa ccatgtagct
    29761 aatagcatca ttggaaaacg taaataccta acagctaaac tcatatcgta attaggaacc
    29821 gtaaacgatg cgatggctgt tacagaaacg ataataatca tgatattact cacaattcct
    29881 gcttgcacgg cagcttgacc aataataatg cctccaacaa tccccattgt ttgtccaata
    29941 ggggctggta agcgtaaggc tgcttctctc atcatctcta aagtgatttc cataatcata
    30001 gcctctacaa tagctgagaa tggaacattt tccctagatt ctgctataga taaaaataat
    30061 ggaacaggaa tcaggctata attaaatgag attaatgcaa tatatgtagc tggtaaaatg
    30121 agtgctagaa aaaatgctac tatgcgtaat atttgaagaa aaaaattaat catccaccgc
    30181 gtactacaat catctatatt tctaaaaaaa cttaagaagt ttgttggtcc aattaataca
    30241 ttaggtgaat gatcaacaac tattacaaat ttcccgtcta ataaggaaga tacggccgta
    30301 tcaggtcttt cagtcagtaa aagttgtggg aaaggtgaat acggattatc ttcaatatgt
    30361 ttaaccaatt caccagtatt aactatagaa ttaaccttaa tattttctaa tctaccctga
    30421 gcctctgcta ttatttgaaa atctgccttt tccattaaaa aaagtacatg aatttttgtt
    30481 tttccttctt caccaatttc tgtagatgtt acagtcaatt tagcagttgg caaataattt
    30541 cgtattaaag caatgttttt cccggcagct tctacaaatc cttgatgtgt accttttata
    30601 gatatttcat ttttggaatc agatggctgc cgattaggtc cacctttaat ttcgaattta
    30661 tatgcaacgg tatactcgtt tacaagaaga atagcatttc cttctaataa actttcttga
    30721 atttgattaa gatatagcac tcttgaaata ttcccaatgg gtatgattag ctcaatttca
    30781 ttggtaaatt cttctcttaa caaaggttta agaatactat cattaatgtc ttttttatca
    30841 gtcaactctg atagataaac caaggctagt gtgtgataat ttcctttctg tatccttctt
    30901 attacaaggt ccggagcatc ccccatatat ttttttataa actcaatatt tttatctaaa
    30961 gaagcaatta tttccgtatt cataaaattt ttctgattag attctttacc tgagcatgag
    31021 attttttcca taagtttatt cctcgtaaaa aatgattttg tacgcttatt attaaataat
    31081 tacataataa atatgtgccg aaattgtcta ttgtttggac aaaataatct tgtacaataa
    31141 tacctcttaa tcattacaat aggtgagtca tatgggacca acatcgtcaa cgataaaatc
    31201 aaaatatttc agctgtgaaa ataattacaa gtacataaag gacagagata tgtaacacca
    31261 taaaggatac tttagtattt taaaagttca atcacaagtc ttatcgtata taacaatcga
    31321 tatatagttt tattaaacag cctatataaa aacataatgg cctatagttc tcgtaatttt
    31381 cccaaaaata aacgtttaac atttctatat ttcacttaat ataaatgcat acattcattt
    31441 atattaagga actgaaaata aatatataaa taacctcaaa tacagtaaaa acatatacaa
    31501 ggtggagata aatttggaat ttagagattt aaaaattttt caaagtgtag ctagaattaa
    31561 aaatattaca gccgctgcca aaagtttaaa ttatgtgcaa tccaatgtaa ctgcacacat
    31621 aaaacaatta gaacaagagt taaatacagt cttaattcat aggcatgcta gggggatatc
    31681 attaactgga gatggacaaa aatttcttga aaaagttgac aaaatcctta aagaattcga
    31741 ggaattaaat aatatgttta aggatgaatc ttctgttggt tttttgaata tcggaacagt
    31801 agataccgta cacccattac ctatgatatt agctgggtat tatgcgaagt atcccaatgt
    31861 agatatttcg ctaaaaaccg atgtaagtaa tcgactaatg gtagatgtac ttaattataa
    31921 attagatggt gcttttgtta cggggcctat aaaagagcta tcatttgaac aatatgaagt
    31981 tagtagcaag acacttacat tggttacaaa tcaacctaca tttaaattac aagatttgaa
    32041 tcatgaaaca tttttagtgt ttggacaagg ttgcggttat agagcaatgt tagaaaaatg
    32101 gctcgaaaac gaaggattta ttaataataa atttatggag tttaatatgc tagaaatgat
    32161 tttgcatagt gtatccctgg gcttaggtgt gacactttta ccagtaacag ctgtgggttt
    32221 attctctagt cttcctaaca tttattgtca tgaaatccca gaagagtttc gtcaaatcac
    32281 aaccatgttt attagaaata aaaatataaa tccaggacct gctatgagaa attttataaa
    32341 agaacttcaa gtatataaat aacaaagaaa actgcatgaa ttttttgaaa catgtaacac
    32401 agaataatag ccaaaaaatt ttattgaata aattttctag tcatttaaac catcatttaa
    32461 aatgatggtt ttcatcattt gtttgaattt tacattgcat cttaatttaa atagaattgc
    32521 ataggaatcg atttcaaagc ttcttattta agaaacattt ttaaggatag tgatttatat
    32581 gtcgaaaaaa aatttcaatt taattatcaa aaaaaaaata aaaagaacga agtgcttaat
    32641 ttttgttttt acaatactat tagtgacgct cattagtttt aaaataatgt atcatatttc
    32701 ttctgtgaat cacgatttag aagaagttgt tttaccaaac actcacattg aatcagttga
    32761 tgtaggaggg ttaaatagaa agcaattaga aagtatgaat caagaacaaa tcaaacattt
    32821 aatgcaaaaa gagataacat ttgcattagg aaaagccaaa agaacttata gttatcagga
    32881 aatgggaatc atgtatgaac ctacgcttgt catagataag atttttgacc aacaaggtga
    32941 aaataaatgg actggctggt taaaacaatt aacagcagaa attggctttc gaaaaataga
    33001 ttataaatta gaaccgaaaa ttgatgacaa taaattacaa cacttcattg cgaacgagtt
    33061 cactaaattt caaaaagaac ctactaatgc atttataaaa ataagtgatt ctaattctaa
    33121 aatatcttat tttgatgaaa aaattggcaa aaaggtgaat attactatgt taaaaaaaga
    33181 tatactagac gctgtttata aagaaacaaa taacgtagtc gtaaaatata gcaatatcca
    33241 ccctaatctt tccctgcaag atttaaaaaa aatatatatg aaaaacccta tgtctgaata
    33301 taaaacagat cttttaggac gaagtgaaaa tgtaagggag aatattgaaa aagctgctat
    33361 gaaattaaat ggtgtagtag taccttcaaa taaagaattt agctttaatg aaattgtggg
    33421 tataactgat caagctcatg gctataaaaa tgcaccagtc attctacatg ataaaataat
    33481 acaggctgca gggggaggcg tgtgccaagt ttctagcaca ttatacaacg ctgttttatt
    33541 agcaaattta gatattgtat atagagtaaa tcatagtcac caagtaaagt atgtcccggc
    33601 aggattagat gcaacagtag ctgataacgg tcccgatttt aagttcaaaa acaccactga
    33661 tacgccgata tatatcaaaa caattgtaaa agataatcaa ttaattgtta aattatttgg
    33721 gaaaataagc gataacattg tacatgtgta tacaaaaaca atggaacaaa caaatttctt
    33781 attaaaggta aacacatatc gtgaagtgga aaataaaaac aaaaaattaa taaacaaaga
    33841 atttataagt gctagtacct ataaaattaa ataatattat cttcaaaaaa tagttagtgt
    33901 attccgtaca ttttatagcg taaattatta attaacgtat tagaagggga tttatatgtt
    33961 aaaaacatat tttaatcata gattaattat tctgcttcag ttttttataa gtttgtatat
    34021 atttacaaat atattccact tatttttaga cactaaaaaa gtatctcctt attttaaaga
    34081 tacgattcaa ataaaaaaaa aagcaaatca accaagtaaa tatgaagtat taactcaaag
    34141 gttagatcaa tatttaaaag ataacgcgtt taatggttct gtccttgtaa ccattaaaga
    34201 tcatgtaatt ttaagaaagg cttatggcta tgccaacata caagataacg tactagcgac
    34261 tccaaaaaca aaataccgta ttggttccat cacaaaaacg gttgtagctg tttctattat
    34321 gcaattacaa gaacaaggaa gattagatat agacgaaaat gtaaataaat atgtttctac
    34381 atttccagca gagaagcaga ttacattaag acatttatta acacatacat ccggattacc
    34441 tgagcaagga caaggaaatg ttgatacaac ttcacaccta aagttaataa attggattgg
    34501 atcccaaaaa cttgaattcc ctcctggaac agggtggaga tatacagatt acaattacat
    34561 ggttttagga tatattgttg aaaaaatatc aaaacgccca ttatccgagt atataaatga
    34621 acatattttt aacccagctg atatgaaaga atcaggtata ggggaaaaaa tgcctgagga
    34681 tatatttttg gcagaggggt atagaaaaga gaaagattca cttgtaccgg cacagagatt
    34741 acaaatgaaa tggctatatg gttgtggaga tatgtatact actgtagatg atatgaaaaa
    34801 attagatgaa gcaatcatgg cagaaaaatt gatttctaaa aagggtttat cagaaatttt
    34861 tacagtatca caagtaaaaa aatacggatt tggtttttat gttcatccag actattatca
    34921 taatcacggt gtattatctg gatggaatac ttataataat ttcaattggg ataaacgtat
    34981 atttgttatc ttgttctcaa atgttaaaaa tagcatggac gatgagttta atcaaaaatt
    35041 tcgtagtatg gtaatgaaga tacacaatga aatttaataa ttatcccatt gaaattaaat
    35101 tgtgggaaaa tgttaaacag agtttcaaaa ccattaacgg ctaattatga tctgtttatc
    35161 cttgcaccta atctttaaaa gttcatcaac tagttccaaa tgagcaattg gataatatat
    35221 cttcaataaa accaattgat aaacttaaag aaacaacaaa actattaatt aagcaaggat
    35281 taaaaagaga aactatgaat gatggaaagc ttgtattatc cattggtata gagacataat
    35341 tataaactta aatgaagcaa caaaaaaggt ggaaatactg atggggacat tattactcat
    35401 ggaatggaac aatatagatt atccataaaa agatgaaaaa atctttgtag tatctcctaa
    35461 aggggatact gttttaataa tagggtgggg aagatgtaca aaaatttatt cgcaaaaaca
    35521 ttatagtata gggctatata ttttataata acagatctta caatgtgatt gttcctgaaa
    35581 gtaagacgct aattagttgg agtgattatg ttccgaaaag tttagaattt gtacaaaaat
    35641 tagcgttaat tagaaaagct aataatacta ccaatataag tgatattagt acattgctta
    35701 aattacaaat ggttacaaaa ctattagaac aatattatta tccagctaaa cagttcgaga
    35761 gtcaaaatcc gagccattat gaagtttatt tattttgcgg aatacaagct aactatagga
    35821 aaagattcac caaataaaga atatgaaaat tatgttaaaa tgttaaagag taataatatt
    35881 aaagtcaatt tagatgagat tagaaaaaat cgaactttaa taatttaaac gaaaatatac
    35941 attttgatca gtttagagca atactaaaaa caactaaata atagatttgt taagaaaaaa
    36001 gttttcgaaa gatggataca gtaaaatact gtaatcatct ttttattttg caatttagat
    36061 gtttaaagtt tctattgctt tgtaatttga tgcattattt ggacttctaa taaatacttt
    36121 atggggatta ttgtactaat aactgtagct atgcttagct tactagtatc ttaaatagaa
    36181 aatattctat atttaagtta aattgataaa atagctagta atattagttt gttaaattat
    36241 taaatatata caatacctat tttgtctatc aaataaacaa atcagatgtt tttaagataa
    36301 ttatttaact ttatgattta ggtgtagcgt ttccaataaa taaaatagag gtgagaggat
    36361 attgattaaa cattagtgga tatcgtttag ttttactaaa aatattattg tgaattaaat
    36421 cgtgaattat cccaaaatgc ttcttaaatt cattctattc taattatttt acaattggta
    36481 agtttaatgt tttttgtctt aataaataga tttgaaatat tagctgaaag gatgattata
    36541 ttatggaaca tacgtatgag atacaagaat ctatttcaca accattaggt gctggcggtg
    36601 gtagtgatcc tgttgtcgat gtgatcgaga tacttgcaga tgaaagtatc agattgctta
    36661 acgaacatgc ttttgattcg acaattgcaa agacaattac ttcattgggg ggaaaggcgc
    36721 ttaaagacct ttataaggac gcacacaaaa acgaagtaag ctggaataat acttttaaaa
    36781 acctaacagt agcggtcacg gcactcattc catatggagg atcgtttgtt tctgcaatga
    36841 ttggtgtaat atggccagat gaggtgatag ataacgataa tcaagcgaca aatataatgg
    36901 accaatttgc tgatttaatg aatgaaaaaa ttgaaaatta tgatcgacaa agtattaaag
    36961 tagcactaaa agctctgcag cacgaattaa aactactcga tgcctcattg aatggaaagt
    37021 ctatatctga atcatattat ggatcggata gcccggaaga gcacaaccgt agtagagcaa
    37081 ggattattca cagtaaattt aaagatctta ttcttcaatg tagtaaagaa ggttatgaag
    37141 agccagagct tcctctgtac actgcagttg caaccaccca tatactattt ttaagatgca
    37201 tagaaaagca tggattaggt cctagactac aatttcataa tagcagctac aatgagttta
    37261 tgaaagatct taaggaattt cctgataaat atataaagca tataaaagaa acatatccac
    37321 agggaagttc aaaactttct aaggaaccga ctttagtgcc aaaatattat gctgaaacaa
    37381 agggaaataa ggcgttctgg atggcagtaa aacgcaatac attgataccg caacaaaatg
    37441 gaaagtggta ttacttagat caggatggga aaatgagaac tggttgggtt aagactggtg
    37501 gatttattat ggatgatcat gggcaactag agatgcatca gccagatgca tattattact
    37561 tcagccctaa taatattgat aaaggtcaaa tggttatagg ctggtttaca gatgcggatg
    37621 gtagaacata ttaccttacc ccggaagaaa ctcaaaaatt ttataaaggt caaatggttg
    37681 aagagtttgt ggaaattgga aagggaaagt ggttctattt taatccactt gatatttctc
    37741 gtttggcacc gaatggctat gataacctcc ctgaggctgg taaaaatatg cttaaagata
    37801 cgttcggcat taccaaaagc gttctaaggg gagaacaaag aacagagtgg gtccattata
    37861 atggagaatg gtattactgt agcccggaaa aaaacaacag atttgataaa ggacaaatgg
    37921 ttacgggaga agttgccatc aagaattcag cgggaaatat taaaacatat cattttaata
    37981 acgatggggt atgtactaat ccttaataga atataaagtt ccctattcat tttatttgaa
    38041 ggtcgcggga tgtcatttgt tgtaatctct ttgaaaaaca ttctcctcta ttgggagaac
    38101 agattcataa gttttatgaa ttttataatt taatttaagg gaggcaatgt gatgagttct
    38161 tcaattacaa ttaatgatca aaaatacaat tggatggaaa tatcaagagg gaataataga
    38221 ggaatgagat ttaatccggg ccagcatcaa tatattttta ctcctaatcc acataacgat
    38281 aaatggtaca ataaaaatca aatgacattc tatgcgcttg ctgcaaaaca agttgaggct
    38341 aaaggtaatt caggtagatg gactactgat aattggccta gttctataaa taatattgat
    38401 atccatggta ttacttataa attacaataa tggagaaaca cttagaaatc aacaatatgt
    38461 cgcattctgc tttgtttgat tatacgtaaa acgaacggaa tgaatccctt cagataacag
    38521 agaagtaagt ttttcactaa cataattgga ttttttgttg ttcgactaat acgatctgga
    38581 tagaacatta cttcgatatg gacggtatac agaaaaacgg tttgatttag ctttaggata
    38641 aaaggtatta ctttacccct ggaaaaacag gataaaaatg gtaccatggt gactaattcc
    38701 cataagattg gtgtatgtgc aaatccgaat aaaaacatta acgtaataac attttcgtct
    38761 aataaaaaaa taagtcccca aacaattgaa gtgcatccca attgttagac cgtgtctaac
    38821 aattgggatg cattttttat ggctaaattt tcttcaaaaa aataatccaa gcggtgaaac
    38881 gatatttaga tggttcagga agtggaaaaa caattgctaa atctatagga gttactctta
    38941 acttacttcg tgagtggatt agacgatatg aatcttcagg tgaaaatgct tttgaaaaac
    39001 gctatacatc ctactctacc cagtaaaaac tagatgcact tcattatatg aatgaacaag
    39061 ggacatctat cagagaaaca gcggcacttt tcaatatacc ttcttatgaa gtacttcgga
    39121 aatggaaaat agcctatgaa acaggaggat tagatgccct acattcaaag aaaaagggcg
    39181 tccaaccatg aaagataaaa aaataaaacc agtagtagaa ggttcaatag aagcactaca
    39241 agcagaaaat gagcgtttgc gtatggaaaa tgcatattta aaaaagttaa atgccttagt
    39301 tcaaaacaag aaacaatcac caaacaagac aaagcctaag taatctatga gttaaggcat
    39361 gaatttcctg tcaaagagtt acttcaactc gcaaacattc cacatagtac gtactattac
    39421 tggatgaaac agttcaatcg tcctgattca aatgcggaga taaaagaacg gatttaagct
    39481 atttatgatg aacacgatgg gtgttatggg tatcggcgta ttcgtgatga actgatgaat
    39541 cgtggacaca aaataaatca taaaaaagtg tatcgcctta agggttaaaa tgctttgttc
    39601 gtatgaaaaa atatcgctct tacaaagtga cagttgggaa aattgcgccg aatattttaa
    39661 atcacgactt ccaagctgac aaaccaaatg aaaagtgggt tacagatatt acggagttta
    39721 agttatttgg ggagaagtta tacctatcac caatgttaga tttatttaat ggtgaaatta
    39781 tcacgtatac aattggttca agaccgacct attcccttgt ttcaacgatg ttagatcaag
    39841 cctttgaacg tgtaacagat caagacaaac tcctcattca ttctgatcaa gggtggtact
    39901 atcaaatgaa aaaatatcgt cattctctta agaaatgtgg cataacacaa agtatgtctc
    39961 gcaagggaaa ctgttatgac aatgccgtta ttgaaaattg tttcggtatc atgaaatcag
    40021 aatttctgta tcgaaaagaa tttgaaaata taacacattt caaacaagaa ttagtaaaat
    40081 acatagacta ctataatcat aaaagaatta aggcatcatt attagttgtc agcaatagat
    40141 agaatttttg ttatggggga ttttgatttt ttaggttgat agacatttga cgctaccaaa
    40201 aatatgagta tttggtgaca aatagaaatc ttgtgggtat tataacaaat gtgacttgta
    40261 aaaaatagtt acaggaatta caaaagtata tatttttaaa attttcttat aatcatagaa
    40321 gtatgtagat acatagacag agagaacctt tctgttaaaa aatattaatt ccgacagtaa
    40381 ttatgtttta tgatatatta gggaacgagt tatattgaga agtaaaagtt atgtatgaac
    40441 tactattatt tagattaaac ccactattaa tagccccttt ttatttacaa gtatagataa
    40501 aagagagggt gctaaatata gccggtatgt agatttattt gataatctgt acatacctta
    40561 taatctttaa ataattaatc atataattaa ctaactgaag caataacatt tgtatctttt
    40621 aatgctttca aaaggtttag aaataatata tgattaaaat gaagagtatt tagcaaaatt
    40681 tctgttgaaa taacaatcga taaatgcatt aagtaattat aattttataa tgtattttaa
    40741 tatatattaa atttgattta aatctaaata aacaggagga aaaaatgaca tattctatta
    40801 aggaaataag tacaaaaatg aaagtttctg tatccgctct acgctattat gaaaatgaag
    40861 ggttgatacc cgttataaaa cgtgataata atgggaatcg cttatatacc gaagataata
    40921 ttgagtggat taattttctt ttggcattac gtctaacagg tatgcctata aaagaaatta
    40981 ggcaatatgt agaattatat aatcaaggta attgcacact tagtaatcga aaaaaaataa
    41041 tgcttcaaca taaaaaaaat gtagaaaatg aaatatcaca aataaataag tatttggaaa
    41101 gaataaatta caaattagct gtatatgata cattggaagc tcaattaaag aaaaaaaaga
    41161 taatgattta atagaatttt taacattaat gttaagatta gcaaaagggc cattaatggt
    41221 cttacccctg tcaagtagac agtatgaaaa agactaagca gccatcgaga ttcgagattc
    41281 tatcggagtt cgatgattgc ttagtctttt ttggaaccgt ttatagttat aaaagtaaat
    41341 atattcttca attgcttgta ttaaatcttc ttctgtttta aaataattca aatacaacat
    41401 ctccgattta aaatgggaga aaaatgactc gatacaagcg ttatcatggc agtttccttt
    41461 gcgagagtga ctactaatga taccaaaaat cgaaaagtct ttgttgtagg catgagatgt
    41521 gtactggaat ccctgatctg aatggagaat ggttccatgc acatctcttt tttgtgccaa
    41581 catttcaatt gtatctaaca caagttcatt atcattccgc ttggatattt tccaagaaac
    41641 aacttcgtta ttataaatat cttagacaac agaaaaatac cgaaatccct tttggaatcg
    41701 tagataagta atatctgtaa caagcgcttc attttgctgg cgatctttga attcacggtt
    41761 taaaacattt ggaaaagtat taaaataatt ccctttaaag aagcgatgct tcttccaaat
    41821 aatagactga atgttaagct cactcattaa tcgatatact tttttgtgat ttataaaatg
    41881 tccctcttcc tgtaaagcaa ttttgatacg tgaataacca tattcctgtg ctttatgtga
    41941 atagattgta ttaccttttt taatcgtttc tcggattcca ttcgtatgtt tttcatacct
    42001 tttgtatgaa tcacttataa taacttgagc gatgtacacc agcaaatttc gtaagccaca
    42061 taactggata tgtccctttt aatgattcaa tgatgtgata tcttaccgta tattttagtg
    42121 cacccccatt tacagatttg gatactgctt ttttaaatat tcaacctgag ccttatagta
    42181 gtcacgctct tcttcaacag ttttaaaatg aatccgtttg ccttttaaag ggttcggtat
    42241 acctttcatt tcactatttt ttccacgagt atctgtaatt tcaccacatg ctttatattt
    42301 tttcattccc atttttaagt tgtgtagagc ttctaatctg atatttctcc gctatcatat
    42361 cgtagcttcc ttcaccgttt aaataacttt gaacagctga taactttatc tcatttgagt
    42421 atgtattaaa tattgtacct ttttttgcca tgaaaaatcc cctccaagta atagtgtaac
    42481 atccatgtgt gtacatggtc tttttttaca gtgtctacct aaaggggata atatcaatat
    42541 catatatgcc atggtcattt tgtatctata gattcatatt tgaattaacg aaaaagaggt
    42601 tgtagtatga ttttattgta tatttttatt tttcagttcc cgaacctcct ctaattatat
    42661 gtaatcatta attagtataa ataggagaat cgtgaatgtt tatataatat ataaaattga
    42721 tatatataac cttagctact ttcttgaaat ggaaagtctc taacgtatag tggctatttc
    42781 ctttgtcttt tgcgattatt tacttcattt ctttatgaat atttcttgtt tgtactaaaa
    42841 tattcaatgg atactattgt aacgttatat agtcaaattg taataaaaat aaaatttcta
    42901 taatgattag taaaggagat aattaaggta tctaataaag aatttgacaa atttaaagtt
    42961 tgaaattttt agtataaatg tcctttttat gatgagatag taaaataccc tcatcctttt
    43021 aagaatttgt ttaaacgcat tgcaagttct ttttactagt ctatttttta ggattaatta
    43081 atatttaaac gtttaataga ttctttcctc tgatagctta aggtacattt tgggccagat
    43141 atatgggata ttcatatctt cgtattaaag gaatcgaaaa ctaaccatta atattttctt
    43201 atataagacg aatattagaa aaaaatatta gaaaatatac aaacaaatgc tattattcca
    43261 cttgaactag tctaaaaaac aaacaaatct agcaatgaat acttagttta attaaagaaa
    43321 atccagatgc gttagatatg tcaaatcaga ataataaccg aactttaaag tctcagattt
    43381 ttatttcttc aaaaaaaata atagatcttt tatattattc atttactaaa gcagttagta
    43441 tcgttaccag atagaaaaaa taaaaagatc taaaatacga ataaatattt cataagatta
    43501 aaactataaa tatatcgttt catatgttta tttagaaatt aaacaaatct ctaataagga
    43561 gttgtgttta taaacatttc aaacctaaaa atgcagtata taatcatata aggcttatca
    43621 taaatagaga agtagtacat tgaaatacgg accccttttt agtaaatgaa taagattaaa
    43681 ctatctatcg tagacttatt tgaaatttaa ttattgtaat gggagggcat aatggcaact
    43741 atcctgaaaa taactaacaa agctagaact caagagttac ttataacaca tatgaaaaag
    43801 tataaatata aacccgtatt cgtaaaaaag gttgataata tcttaaatca attttgtgat
    43861 ataaatcctg aagtagttat tattgatgag atgtttctaa gatttaacgc attatattgg
    43921 cttgtagtat atctttgcta cagtctttta taagcttctt taaatttttg gttaatgtgt
    43981 cgagcgtgcc agcgacggtt ttcgtataca tcacccgtac tataataaac atcagatgaa
    44041 tctaaaatat taacacaatt ttcaaataat tgtatttctt tcaataaaat atcatagtgt
    44101 gatttaagaa tagcagcact taaatcttca acttttttgt ctagacgatt aatttgactc
    44161 tgcacatatt tcagttgatt atcttccaca ttatttgggc atactgcacc aagtatttga
    44221 gaaataaatg cttcgccatt tggaatgagt gccactataa tcattggatt gatatgcgtc
    44281 tttataggtt tgtttaagtg tgtcgcctcc taatgaagca attgccttga gactattttt
    44341 atcaaacaac atgtccttta aaactttcac aactccatcg ttttctacct tgaaaacttc
    44401 accagtacct attgatgaaa aaggggcacc gaagtgagca gaaaaatcat atatatatct
    44461 tgacttaaag cgaactctag gttgtaagat aaattaatga tcgaaacatc catattacgg
    44521 agggatttaa aatgaaaact atttttatta cgggagcatc atcggggatt ggaaaagcaa
    44581 ctgcaagaca ttttgctgaa aaagggtgga atgttattgc tacaatgcgt tcacctgaaa
    44641 aggaaacgga attaactgga ctagataata ttttaatatt aaggcttgac gttgagcaaa
    44701 aggaaacaat tcaagaagca atagtaaagg gaattgagcg atttggtaag attgatgttc
    44761 ttctaaataa tgctgggtat ggcacaatgg gaattttcga gagtgctact gatgatcaaa
    44821 tcagaagaca gttcgatgtg aatgtatttg gactaatgaa aatgacaaaa gcaatgttac
    44881 cccatttaag agccaataaa aatggattaa ttatcaatat ctcttcaatg ggcggaaaaa
    44941 ttacgtttcc cactatgtca ctttatcatg ctactaaatt tgcggtcgaa ggttttacgg
    45001 aatctttatc atttgagcta gcttcacaaa acatacatgt caaattaatt gaacctggtt
    45061 ctatcagcac tgattttagc ggaagatcaa tggacttctt ctttgatgaa tccctaaagg
    45121 actatcataa gtataccgat tcctttaagg atggacttga aaaaatgagt gagcgtggac
    45181 aattcacttc tcctgaggtt gtagcagagg ttatctatca agctgcaacg gatagtacaa
    45241 atcagatgag atacattgtt ggtgaagatg caaagtattt aattaagata aaggaaaaat
    45301 ccggcgactt ggcatttatc aaacatatga cccaaatgtt ttcttgaagc agaaaccatg
    45361 tattaatggc atttgtaaag gggttattta agtgaacttt accattggtc aagtatctga
    45421 acaaacagga ttacctattc atattttaag atattatgag aagaaaggca ttcttccagt
    45481 cgttaagcgt aatgatagtc gcatacgatt gtatggaaaa aataatattg aatggctaca
    45541 tttcgtatgt ggtctccgaa aaacggttat gacaatcata gaactgaagg gatttgtaca
    45601 ttcttgcatc acaaagtgat gcaagattaa tgagcctatg ataacgctta ataagcaaaa
    45661 aagaaagatt acagtctcaa atgaaacaat ttacatccta tatgtcgatg attgaacata
    45721 aattcgaagg gtattccgat attttggaca agcagagaga agagtaatat tcctatgttt
    45781 tttatcactt taaatcaatt tataacatgt cccatgacgg ttgtcattaa attaaggcat
    45841 aacgatggca ttcctgtgga gcgctaattt tgagctttgc aaaaacgagc gcctcggtac
    45901 gatgggagta cgaaacggtt catagccaaa accctatcat ccaagagaac gttctactat
    45961 gaagtttaat tttcccataa aaacaatatc atataaagaa taacagtgtg atataaaata
    46021 cagaaaggtt gggtctagat gacaaatggc tacctaaaaa cacctaacag ccggtatatt
    46081 ttaacacata catctaaaaa aagaaaaaga gttacgaaat agtgatatta caacctttgg
    46141 agattcaact aaaacacgtg tatatctcag ctgaaccccc taatacaaaa ataggtttaa
    46201 ataatgggac ggttggtact atattgtttc ttatttctac tgtatattca aattacacat
    46261 ggaaaagagc atttttgatt cctaaatttt gaatggaagc caacataatt catgaatact
    46321 catgaattat gtacattgtc tacaattatt gtgataatgc agcaaaacaa tccaactaaa
    46381 aaataataaa aactcatatt taaattttag cgataatgaa ttcaataaac ctaaaaatta
    46441 aaatgaagaa tatttctaat taattaaatt cgcaaacata cacaagctaa cgtatactac
    46501 taatgtgatg agataattta tatatctata tacaaataaa tattttcatc attcatatac
    46561 taaacaaagc gaaagataaa ctgtgtattt tttacataat aaaattaaaa atcacctcga
    46621 ataataaaag gttcagcgat cattttaatt gctgaaccct ttattattta tctttcccta
    46681 ttcttcctaa actatcttta atagttgttt ccccaagttg tgtatatagc aatgctgtat
    46741 cttgactagt atgcccaagc tgctgcatca cttgtaacga gtctttctcc tccatgtata
    46801 acttatttgc caaggtatgt cttaatttat gaggagacat tctttttcca taagccttag
    46861 tatatttttc tactatatct tggatggccc taactgatag aggctgtgca gtatgtttat
    46921 acttcgataa gaacacattt tttaattctt ttcctggtgc atatttgtta tctctaattt
    46981 ccatatactt ttcaagatca tttaatgcaa ttggtgtaat ctatacagaa tcttctttat
    47041 ttcctttgcg gattacatca attagtcttt cttttaagtt tatatcttcc atgcggagat
    47101 cggctaattc acttacacga ataccactac caagaaagag ggagaggata gctacatcac
    47161 gctccttatc tcttaggaaa tagaataact gatgttttgt taaagatttt tcatgttcgt
    47221 acttaacata attcagaaat tcttgatcat cattatggaa tattttagat ctcatacgtt
    47281 ttgcacgagc atttaatgtt tctttatctt tatgtatttc aattttagcc attacatttc
    47341 tataaaaata gcattctcca tcttcattct ctgataggga ggtgaggtac ttaaataaag
    47401 actttaaggc cgaaattttt ctgttaacag aggaattttg catgttttgt tgtagtttta
    47461 gaaacctcat aaagttctca acatcttttt tctttaaatt ctccaaatca gagaaggata
    47521 tgtctttaat gggcttaaat tcaataattt gttcagataa tagccaatta aagaagactc
    47581 taaaatcata tacataattc agtagggtgg agggagaggc atcatgcaat tctttgtact
    47641 ccacaaattc ttctatgtaa aagggcattt catttaaatt ctcgtataat ttcttacgat
    47701 gtacggattt ttgacgttgt ttgctgtaat ccataaaaat cacctcatat atactataac
    47761 agaaaagata cacgaacaca agttcgcatt aaattcaatt tttacacaga cttatttata
    47821 taattaaatt atgggatgct aaaatatact ccaaattaaa taaggatggt gtagtcattc
    47881 taataaaatt atagataagc acgcgataaa tctgtattaa gctataagaa ttagtacaaa
    47941 aatcacatta acaggtgtgc aaaataaaaa aattttcata tataaattca tacaaaataa
    48001 atacatttta atcatgatta ttaggagtta aatagatcaa cataagaaaa acttttataa
    48061 attgaaatgt aatttactat aaaaattttc aatgagtagt ttagtatttg ataatttcta
    48121 tataaaatat gaattatatg gacacatacc aatatacgga gattcatgct aacaagctcg
    48181 aaatccctaa atactgtatt agatttttat ttatatatct tattgttcgt aaaaacggta
    48241 tttcgtgcga actttgttcg gtatttattt ttctatgtcc ttcctaagat aaaacctaca
    48301 tatttaagga taaacttaca aaatatagtc catcggcaaa agaatagact cctgtaaaaa
    48361 caagagtcta ttctcaagga atttatatta tctctactct ttagatgaat ttttttaatt
    48421 tttaattatt ttcaatgagg agttatcttt aaatgcgcag ttacatctaa aggatccccc
    48481 ggactcagca gttcttttct cactccacca gtcagattaa acgtattaaa tctaattgga
    48541 aggccttgtg gtccacttgc ttttccgtcc ttgtcttccc ctgtttccaa agataaagtt
    48601 tgatttttaa cgtaatctgg aggaagatgt tacgtaccat taattttgat actatagcat
    48661 ctttccatgt aggaacgtac aggtttttct gtgtctactt tactgacgta atatgacgtt
    48721 ccctattcga gttcgatttt ctttttatcg ataacaatca aattagatcc gcctaccaag
    48781 ttcgctttaa ttgttatttc atttcctggc tttggatgat tcgcataggg aatctgaaat
    48841 gcatcaaatc taaatacata cccctttttc gttttagcat caggttctga ttccaatgtt
    48901 ttttgctctt tcattttccc cttataatgg ctatagtctg gcattggaaa ttctttctca
    48961 tccaatacga ctgtataata atcaatctgt gctaaaatag gctctggcat ttggcgtaga
    49021 gcgaatcctt ctacctgttt ttggtcatat gtgaatatcc aagaatctat ctggtgtgct
    49081 ttcacaatat ctcctgttga catagagcgt acaggcacta ctccctttac atcggttttg
    49141 ccgacatgat ctcctattac tagagtttca attaattgcc gtccttctat attcatccaa
    49201 tatacaacag cagagaattc gtcttttact aattggcttt cctttctccc tccccctaca
    49261 gcgacttcat gcatactagc gatatcaatc ggtttttcaa atactagtgt gagtccactc
    49321 gtttctactg taaatttgct tttttctggt atcacatttg cccatttatt tactcgataa
    49381 gaagaaatat aatttgctaa cgcaagattt acatgaggga atgtaataga cttcaactgc
    49441 tctccttcaa aattccatac aaagcctgta tgagcgtcct tcatctcttt ttcagttggt
    49501 ggttttttta tctctcctac aattcttatc attatgacaa ctggttttcg ctcagaatca
    49561 aaaaagttag tttgaactct tatgaagtta ggcggttgag gcatcggctg agatgcttta
    49621 caatcttgta aacgtagttg gcccttttca ttcatttgaa ttgctttacc aaacgtttcc
    49681 cattttgttt gcgatttgtt ccaaacttca attgtatacg actggatata cgcttggata
    49741 caatcctgta agtcactcgt attgaaaaca atcgtttggt tggtatcttc ccatcctttt
    49801 acttcataga tagagcgaac ttcctcatca ttgactggtt cagtagctcc tgcaggcagt
    49861 ttccataact caatcttgtc acctgaatac gtataggcga acaactgcac gatatctcca
    49921 tgacgcggct ctttgtctgt atcaaacgca aacgttaaac cctttggagt tagatttatg
    49981 atatgattgt tgatacatcc ttcatatttt tttatataac tatcaattga atcagctata
    50041 tttaatgtga atgtggtgta tctataattt gcttttgccc aatttgtgat gtagctcgcc
    50101 ttttttatgt tatctgttgt cggatacgcc cctagaagac ctgtggtgcc agcatatcga
    50161 ctttgaatga gtactccttc tccatctttt ttatacgcat agatttcaac atagtctcct
    50221 ttttgtatct tcatattgtt attacattcc gttaaatcca attttcgtgt ttcgttactt
    50281 atagaaattt ctccataata acgattattc accttaaaca aatagcttga tacatagctt
    50341 ttactatgat ctatctgtgc cttttcctct tctttatttc cttctttaaa atgtacacat
    50401 gtataatgat tatctttttt agtccattct gtaatcacat gtaccctttc caaaatatta
    50461 atactgtctg gcttagtaca ttcctctact tttcctaaat caatttcaac acacttatca
    50521 tccattgtat gaatagttaa tttaatagaa tctcctaatc ttggaagctt ctcctgatag
    50581 aatttactat tagaaaaatc taatttcaat cgttgatctc gaacatatcc accattatct
    50641 tgacgttcaa atgaaacaga tttatatata tcctgattaa tctggatatc atatgacttt
    50701 acatcttctg taaggccagt tggtatagga gaaaggtata aggcatcaaa ctgttcacct
    50761 tttttatgcc actcacttac tttatattgt gctttccata aagcatctgt taattccgct
    50821 tttccactaa atacagtatg tgtatttcca aatatatcat gagcaataat atccacctgc
    50881 tgtccttttc ttggatgctg atttgtatca cctgtgtaat caaagaaatt aacaatcaat
    50941 tttccgttta attctaaagg acgtgtggaa tgttttccaa tactattgtg ctcaactatg
    51001 agttcaaaat ccctcatagt gttaataagt tcaccattta gtggtttaaa acttacataa
    51061 tcataagtct gatgaccatt attttcattt aaatgccaat aatctaaaca aactttctgc
    51121 aaggtatcta ttttttcctt atacacaaaa tctcgttctg ggattccata aaaaattggt
    51181 atatcatcaa tagtaataat tatttcatca gacattaatg gttggaaggt accaaattta
    51241 tagctttttg gaataatcgg atttccttta gtgaatttta atatctcgaa tggacgcaac
    51301 tcacccttcc ttatccattc ttgataaggc gtttgtatgc aataagagac gttttccagt
    51361 tgtttattaa gcaaacatat ttcaccagaa tcacttgttt gatataacag aaccttcttt
    51421 ttttctgaaa ttttcacttg agttttagaa agtctatgtt cttgtgtata aaatttcctg
    51481 ttaggaacct tgataggtcc taagttttct actctatcct ctactatttt attataatca
    51541 tattttagat atcttataga taggtttaga tcaaatattc ttttattccc gggaggtact
    51601 tctagccaat ggttaaaatc aaaatgtgag tttaaatcat attttttacc tccgtctatt
    51661 tggacagaaa gtttatcatt aagatctaat ccttctgttt tcttaaacag aaggacctct
    51721 ctatcagttc ccaatccagc ttctctagtt tgcttcgtct catctcctaa ttttcttctg
    51781 tataaaattg tgaggttacg atttcttttg gttttataat ccaatctcca ccatgtatca
    51841 tcaccataat ccgtatgcca atacatcaca gggggtttgg aagattttaa ttcttccttt
    51901 gtaaaacctt tacatttctc aaaacattgt tgcattggta gtagtttttc ttctttttct
    51961 tctttccaat taaacccttg taaacttgaa actttcccct taaaaataac ttgggatact
    52021 tgttttgaca ccaaaatgta taactcttca gccggattat cacataggta gccggttcct
    52081 atcgtggaag cagacggtac aattccttgt ttcagtagct cgctgcttgt tcctgtgttt
    52141 ttccatacac tatacgacaa gctttggtca aagtaatttt ctatatataa atagttatta
    52201 tttaaaaaag catttacttc taaaataggt ttaattaaaa taaccatctc tttcgtgaga
    52261 gtcacatcgt atacactttt cgtatcgtcg cctttgtcct taaaagcttg tagctgtttc
    52321 gagattaatg catctgtgtc ttcattcaca tgcaacgcta cacgcaaacg atcgatttta
    52381 tacgtcagcc cttgttgtgt tgtcagcacg agattaccgc ggttattttt tcgggctcca
    52441 aatgcaattt gtatggcttg ttccactgta attcgcggta tacccgattc tggtttcgtt
    52501 ttgtcgggtt ttccaacaac ctcatctgtg gaaggagccg cgactcttct atctagcgtt
    52561 tcatttggtg tttctaagag taaacgtgct gtgcgcttca tcattgtatc tgttacttgg
    52621 gaccactcta cctcttttcc tggggcatac tttcccgaac cagctgtagc tttgaatgtt
    52681 ccgtcaattt gagttgtcac gactttcaat ggttttcctt ctgccagctt cttttttgct
    52741 cctgtatcga tggtagacgg atgcccttga aatgaatcgc ccggggtaac gattgctcct
    52801 gttgcatcta aagatggata gctgtctcct ggacttaatt ttgctactac gtcaggtact
    52861 ttatacgtga acaacggtcg ttcttccact tgaaaattca gtgtcggacg catattacta
    52921 atcttagcgg tccccatatt ctgataacga acaattcctt gtaagatggc agcacttgcc
    52981 gaatgaatgg ttgttgatga ttcagtagtt tgctgatgag cttcttgcaa ggaggagatt
    53041 gttgtcaccc cttgttgttc attcgtatgg tgttttaagt tcctagaaag gtgcactgaa
    53101 cctgaaacgt ttgatgtttc gcctccctgt tctcctcctt ttccattttt tacgcctttt
    53161 ccgccgaact cgagctttcc tgaattagct aaatcggttc cgtttccaac cgttttcgta
    53221 tcttcaaatc cataacttgt atgataagat tgaccagttg tgctggtatt ttctttgtct
    53281 tgcacatctt ttaaaataaa cccctccata aatgttgcaa cacttggaca agcagctact
    53341 aatggatgat aggcttccgg taaaatgctc ccctctatat agatgcttcg gcctgctttt
    53401 tctaaatctg tgtaagggtc ccctactgta ttcttgtcaa aggggttcga aatatatttt
    53461 gggtgatgat tataaaaatc aggattatga tcgtatgttt cggaccaagg catgacatta
    53521 aaatagccgt gttcctgatc aaatacttca gaaattgtat aaccattctt ttctagggca
    53581 tcagggattc catccccatc gctatctatt tctaatattt tttgtatttt ttggtttagc
    53641 ttgtcatatt ccttgaatgg atccttttta ggtgttgtgg gtgttccagg tgttccaggt
    53701 gttccaggtg ttccaggtgt ttttttacag ttcttacagt ttggatgttt agggaattta
    53761 ttacaattaa ctttactcgc catgaatttc atctccctta aataaatgaa ctgaaaggtc
    53821 ggtaatgcct gtccctgttt caaaatcagg tacatacatc ttgttttttg gaatattttg
    53881 gccgtctgta gccccactgt accaccattt caaagataaa tttatctcct caacgggttt
    53941 gggatcaggc aatacatatt ctagtcgcat cgtatacagt tgatcttttg ttaaggatac
    54001 ggcattatac tcatctcgat taattacgat atctttatct tgtatttgta ggatcacata
    54061 tgcgtcatct gatgtagaaa agtaatattc gtctgttgct tccggttgaa ttcttcctaa
    54121 ccacctcact gcgcgtacct tttgatcagg agaaataaat ttaggatcta cttgtacctt
    54181 tgtatctgta tacgttcctt ttgaaaaaaa taatagattt tgaaaatatg gggattcgaa
    54241 ataataagtt aatagcccgt ttttgggaag ggcttgcatg tttgccatac gatgtttgct
    54301 cctttctttg tataaaaaaa caggtagcgg ctatataggc ccaatgatat agccgtgtcc
    54361 ctattcttat tgttttctgg ggatccatgg attcaattgt atgctttcag aattaacaat
    54421 atatggatag gcgcccttat attatatttt tgtctcgaaa atcgtaaaca tttgatcttc
    54481 atgattgtta tctgtcaata tatctttatc cacagtaatc tgaatcttca ttgttttatc
    54541 tcgtttgtct gactgaatca atccgtctac ttctgcacta tatgtgctgt atttattgta
    54601 ttcatgctta atattctcga ctgctgaggg aatcaagaag tttaacaaag cgcctttgga
    54661 aacctctctt acaacttgcc atccatcagg ttcttctttt tgtgttacat ctattttggt
    54721 attaaagcga acatgtaatg cattattctc cattgtaaac tgtgtgtcgg ttggagtgat
    54781 tacttctgtc tttttcgtgt tcttaaaggt gcaagtaact tttttaatac cagcaagaag
    54841 aagtgggtga ttagaaagtg ttccctgtct ttcaattacg aattccggat atacgctatt
    54901 aaatgtgaca tgctccccat ttacttttga tttctgattt gtgagaggat tagaaagtgt
    54961 tcctttattt ttaaaagcaa tcatatactg ttctagacta aacatttttc cagggaaaat
    55021 ttgtttacat agctcaattg tccttggttc tttaaatgta ggtactaatg tagcgcagtt
    55081 tttcatcttg tccttctcat ctttatgaca agaaccaggt tgttgctttt cccaaccgct
    55141 cggtaccgct tcatctaatt ttcctttcag tgtgaacgta tatccccagt aatttttttt
    55201 catatcaaag tccttaaaaa gagaaaaatc aaaggtacag ctttgttttg ccgcgttctt
    55261 ttcgggtaca atgttttttc ttatttctga tgccagtaca ggtccataac tagccgtttt
    55321 gttggtagta aggtccgtta cctctaatat aaaggataga aactctttta atatctcagg
    55381 ggaaggaata gagagtacta cgccattaca cgctttcggg taggaccaat ccactttaaa
    55441 tgtctggaat gtgaagttct ttgtcagttt tcttgtgtct acttttggtt tgtcggctcg
    55501 gaaacctggt atttgtccta ccgtttttga aatcagaagg ttatactctt tttctccatc
    55561 tttttgaatc cacacttcaa tccgatcgtt attagaaaga tgtggaatct tcgtattttg
    55621 ctctgcgttc ggttctagta ccccttcttt atatccaaat acgttttttt ctgtagctgg
    55681 gataaaagaa cccaattccg gcgcatctgt tgactttgtt gtcgatgaag gcggacgtaa
    55741 tttaatgcga tactttagct tttcttgtag gaaatgattt ttcaagtaca gttcttgata
    55801 cgtgttctta tcttttgttg tagcattttt gaatgttgca gttaccaaag gtgggatttg
    55861 tataatcaag cgcattcctt gtagaagttc ataatcataa aaattctttt ttttgagcgt
    55921 cttcttcatt tcgtccaaat agaactctcc tgttatccgt tgcttctgaa tccactcttg
    55981 tacaagatcc atgtttgcta tcttttttgt tatctttttt gtccaatcat caatttgttt
    56041 ttgcttcaac atttttcctg cctgcctcag aagattgtcc atcttctctt tatacccctc
    56101 ctgttcttcc cctagtttgt caatctcgtc ttttatcttg tcaagttgtg tttgaagctg
    56161 ctcgacatcc gctacgggaa gttgcaaact ttttggtttg atatgatcga tttgatcctc
    56221 tataaattgt ttgttttgtt caagggtttc cagttttttt tgtatcggtt tgttctgata
    56281 gaaattgtat aaccattctt ttctatcttc gtctttcatt tgtaacgtct taaattcgtt
    56341 ctctatcttt ttgttttgtt ctgtttcctc ccaatctaac tttttcaaat gaaatcgtgt
    56401 ttcttctatc tccgtctttg caaaatccag ttgtttcttt agagcctctt tggtctgcct
    56461 agacatcgta attttcacat tctttgactg cagatcatac ttaattccat tcttgttttt
    56521 tttcacaaat ttttgtgatg gatcatcact gaatgcaagt gttatggcct ctccaattgt
    56581 caagcgatgg gctttatcga tatcaacata agagaaggga tgcttgccta gttgtttgtc
    56641 tggattgatg cctttgtatc ctaaatcgtt ctctcttggt gctgcaattc gtctatcata
    56701 catgtcaccc tccggtgtaa tcagggtcaa atgggctgta tgctcttgta ttttatctaa
    56761 attctgtacc cattgggttt tgaaggttgg ctccccatct ggtatataac catcatattg
    56821 taacaagctt aaactcattg ggcgccctga caatatggca tgaaattgtg tttgagacac
    56881 ctgaatttga tttgcattaa aagcatcagt tgatttaata actaaagggc ctttctgttc
    56941 atcagaagga tacgaggcat ctggctgaag taagccgact tctgcccctc catcttttgc
    57001 tggcttcaca gtaacaagag gttccatttt atttccatca tggtaattta aattgaaggt
    57061 tggtaataac ttactgacac cagcagttcc tgaatttcga tatgttatca agccattaaa
    57121 tatcgcgtaa tttgctgtgt taaagctctt ttgaaaagac gtagactcat tttggccatt
    57181 ggtggtgttt acttctatag tgtttgaagt ggacatctca tttgataagc tgttcgacca
    57241 actcttcgag cctccccctc caattgaggg tgtttctgat attgatatct ctccgtgtat
    57301 cgcctcttcc gttccatgtg tttgcccagt actagttgtc tgcgaatctg ttcgagaatt
    57361 acttacagaa aattcatagg tttttgcgac tccttcagtc ttagtgattt ctgggattaa
    57421 ctgaaaacca accatgttta catttatatg tggataagct gctactaaag gattgcgtgc
    57481 cagctttgat atattagaca atcgttcact gattaattta ttcgtgtctg taaacggatc
    57541 tcctgttgtg cttttcagac gataattaca ataataggtt ggcaaatcct tcctcattcc
    57601 ataaggctgt atttgtccat cgggtgtaac cgtaaaacca tgcatagaat tataattagt
    57661 tatcccatcg ttattcgcat cggcatgata tgcatgtgga tttgtcacat cataatccgg
    57721 gtctaaattt ttcttaggat cctcattatt tacatattcc ttgttccagg cagctttagc
    57781 tgccaccgac gtttgctttt gacttggatg caactccttc atatttccta atgttgtctt
    57841 aagggtagac accgtactag ataatttcaa tgattttttc atcaaagtac tttcttcttt
    57901 agaaaaagta tctaactccg aaatgaattt ttccagtaac tcgagcttga aatcatttgt
    57961 ttgcgggttt acgtccttaa tgaggtctcg aagagtggaa attagatttt tggatgtttg
    58021 cttttgtagt atcgaaagag aatcctttaa ctgctgaatg aacttaggtg cttcatcttt
    58081 ccatactaat tgtatcatcg tttccacatt gaaagctgtg tcttggtcct tgcgcgcttt
    58141 cgcccaacgc ttcatttgct cttccatcac attttgatcg ttcccgatct gcttaatacg
    58201 attttgtata agcgtcatag ctttcagttg atctaatgtt atgttgatgg cctcacctgc
    58261 tcctttggac tcatctgtgt taggttcatc tgtcagcttg gtatctgctg atatacggtt
    58321 atatgagaca ttggttggtg tttcaggatg ctgattacta gataccaaag actgtatttc
    58381 ctctgaatca agaattatat attgcttact attaaataaa ttatcggtaa tatgtgtagg
    58441 taaataatct gaatctgaaa gatcgggtcc tcttaaattt ttcgtaggga ttaccgtatt
    58501 cttagcagga tctcctcctg atttctttag aattgtagga gtttgccaat ataatgtaaa
    58561 gatgttttca ttcgctacta ttggtataag tggcatatat tcaactcgga ttttatagat
    58621 tcctttctct agatgaccag tcagatctcc ttgttgcatc aggtatgaaa ttgttccgct
    58681 atacgttttc ccattggatg ccttaggtac acgtatctcc acattccagt tgtcatcctc
    58741 attgtcttct tttaacacct gatacacgcc ttgcttacat gttacacgaa aggcattctt
    58801 cgcattagga tctgtttttt ccggaatctt atatattttg ttgtccttat cttctgtgca
    58861 tgtcatttgt ttcagtacat ctggtgaaac ttgaaatgta acttgcttcc aaattttcat
    58921 acaagaacgc catttatcgg atgaagaaaa aagataatca cccgcttcag agattttcag
    58981 tcttccaacc catctagctg attcaaaaga agtgcgatgc aaatcggatt gatacttttg
    59041 agggctcata aaatgaaaaa tccctccatc attttctcct tgaaccccta gtatcatgtc
    59101 ctgaaaaaga gcgtttttat aaaaaacccc atataaccct aggggcgcta aatcgaaaga
    59161 attttgtgaa acagaattgg ttgttgccat tatgcaacct cctcgtattg tatttatgtt
    59221 acgtttacat ttctcttgtc ataagagccc acgtacatca tcatgggatg actcaagctc
    59281 gttttagatt atacttttga gagcagtggc gctcgttgag cgttcttctt catgtttaag
    59341 acctagtaga ttggaagtct gctagcgatg tacaagattt tactccacac cattcaaaag
    59401 tatcttgctt attttgtttc gcaccatgta ccatacaaaa tatacgtatt tttgtgacgg
    59461 tttagatact aggaacgcaa cgaaaccaca gatattatat atttactaat ttttataatg
    59521 gaccccttag ggttagttta ccactgtagc ctgaatcacc aatatattta tgagtttagg
    59581 ctctcttttt cctgtctcac tatttagaat cattctggtt tcttgaacgg tagatgttcc
    59641 cgctattttt aattttgctc cacgcggcaa caatatttct ttttctcctt gcacctgagt
    59701 aatactatct aaataaggtg catgagtacc ttttgcaatc gttatctcta ctctaatggg
    59761 tctcttctgg aaaagagaat tgcctgatac atctcgattt aaagaggtac ttctatatgc
    59821 tttatcgata tttatctcac caactgtagg atttggaaac tccaccgcct cactgagtct
    59881 atatactttg atatcctctg gaagagaggc tctatggatt gctttatcca tgaatgttat
    59941 ctgttccttc aactggtgtt ctgaataacc ttttaggatt tctcccgtgc gtaaatacgt
    60001 attgatagcc gtgtagagat tttttttgcc gaacatacct gaattggttt ctgtgtactt
    60061 ttccatagcc tctttttctt ttgtagtcaa tttttttatc cacttctccc catattcttc
    60121 cgcattaaac gttgagttcg ggtcccttgc tgtgtctttt ggtgtgtttt ctgatttgct
    60181 ttttattaat tttgctttcc aaactacacg catcttccct tttatgactg tttgcgtctt
    60241 tccatccact tcatcaattt gatacgcggc attttttcgt aataaaacgt gtgtatcttc
    60301 ttccgtttct cctttgaaat agccaacgcg ttctccagcg gggatctgaa tttgaattag
    60361 ttcctcattc gctcttaaat tttctaaatt actactcaag ttttctgttg tataaaattc
    60421 attacttatc gtagtaacct cgttattatc ttttgtttct ttcttgtttg tatcttcttt
    60481 tttataagaa tctgtcattc taacagtaat atgcaaatct tcttttaata caggagcttg
    60541 ctccaggaat gtatctactt ttttgatatc ctcagaactc catttttcat cttttattcc
    60601 actttttaac ttctctttta aacctgtatc tgttaattct gcttttttga ccgcttcttt
    60661 tgactcgaat tttttttcaa actctttttt ttcttcaggc ccttttttga cttgtttttg
    60721 tatgtccttt tcctttagtg gcatcatgat ctactccttg tatcgaattt agtacaaatt
    60781 tagctttcct ttataatgag aactcctcga cccaaaatag tagtaaacct gggggtaatt
    60841 ttcgatattt ttgcctcatt gaacgttctt cgtcatgttt cgtacctatt aggctggaag
    60901 cctgctagcg atgtgaaaca ttttactcca caccaggcaa aagtatcttg cttattttgt
    60961 ttcgcaccat gcactataca aaatatacat attttcgtga cggtttagat aataggaatg
    61021 caacgagacc acaggtattg tatatagcta ctcatttttg taatggaacc cttggggtta
    61081 ctttaccacc gtagcccgaa tcaccaatat attcattgtt tgatttttta acgtttcttg
    61141 aacggtagat gctcccgtta ttataaattt cgatccatgc ggcaacaata tttccttttc
    61201 ttctggaaaa ctagaaatac tctctaagta aggtgcatga gtaccttttg gaatcgttat
    61261 ctctactcta atgggcctct ttaggaagaa tggatctcct gaaccctcgc tctttaaaga
    61321 tgtacttcta tatgctttat ctatattttc cttaccaata ttagccttca caagattgat
    61381 tgctttttga atataggtat ctaatgaatc taatgaacct aatgaatcaa aatcaagatc
    61441 gaacatgtgt ttcaagaaat ttttatccct ttgaaactcc tgctccgtac tgcgtctata
    61501 cactgtgatt tcttctggaa gagaagctct cttgattgct ttatccatga acgctatcgt
    61561 ttgcttcaaa tccccttttg aataattagg taggatttcc cccgtgcgta aatacgtgtt
    61621 tagagcatcg tagtcatctc ctgtgtactt tttcatagcg gctaattcgc ttttcgttaa
    61681 tttcttaatc cacttatccc catattcttt cgcattaaac gttgagttcg ggtcctttag
    61741 tttgtcttct ggtgtgtttt ctgatttgct ttttattaat ttcgctttcc aaattacacg
    61801 catcttccct tttataactg ttttagtttt cccatccact tcatcaattt gatacacggc
    61861 attttttcgt aataaaatgt gtgtatcttc tgccttttct ccgctgaaat agccaacgcg
    61921 ttctccagcg gggatctgaa tttggattag ttcctcattc gctcttaaat tttctaaatt
    61981 actactcaag ttttctgttg tataaaattc attacttatc gtagtaacct tgttattatc
    62041 tttcgtttct ttcttgtttg tatcttcttt tttataagaa tctgtcattc taacagtgat
    62101 atgcaaatct tctttaatta caggcacttg ctccaggaat gtatctattt ttttggtatc
    62161 ctcagtactc cattttttat cttttattcc gtttttcaac ttctctttta aacctgtatc
    62221 ttttaattct gctttttgag ctgcctcttt tgattcgaat ttcttttcaa actctttttt
    62281 ttcttctggt ccttttttga cttgtttttt taattccttt tctgttagtg gcatcataat
    62341 ccactccttg tatagtattg actgcaaact tatccttctt ttataatgag aacctctcgc
    62401 cccaaaatag tagtaaccct atctaataaa acatctaatg tttctttttt cttttgtcct
    62461 acctgcatct ttttcatatg aaaagaggtc tttgatatca tctttcacat ctaattcttc
    62521 taccttcttt ttccattcat caactacttt tgtttattcc attttccatg ctttttcttc
    62581 tttacctatg tctttcattt ttttcaaaag acataatcta ttggctcctt ttttgggata
    62641 ggatggagtt ctggcgcaaa aattttaaag cgtttgaaaa ttaatttaaa tatgcttaga
    62701 ttgaaatcat tacaaacagc tagaaaagtg ataattggag tagaagtaat gtatataccc
    62761 caaacttctc aaggagtgaa atctattcca agacagatgc agttaatcag tcgtttattc
    62821 ggattatcag cataaggctg gattccataa ggaatctgtc accttctttt tatatgccat
    62881 tatctttgca cctatattaa caataaaact aattagaatt tttgaaaata tcaactttgt
    62941 tctattgata gacaaatcgg ttctgttgca aagtttttta aatgaagcta aactgtaggg
    63001 aaaatgtgtt gaggagaatg atgcatgcga tactttaaag gaa
//
