# Supplementary material for: BtToxin_Digger: a comprehensive and high-throughput pipeline for mining toxin protein genes from Bacillus thuringiensis
Source: bioRxiv preprint, doi:10.1101/2020.05.26.114520, version 2 (2020-07-09)
Supplement: Example Results [file 114520_file04.gz › Toxins_Genome/Genome3.gbk]

LOCUS       33_00065               98067 bp    dna     linear   UNK 
ACCESSION   33_00065
FEATURES             Location/Qualifiers
     Segment         72144..73736
                     /ETX_MTX2="NA"
                     /Endotoxin_C="NA"
                     /Endotoxin_M="NA"
                     /Endotoxin_N="NA"
                     /Endotoxin_mid="NA"
                     /Rank="ND"
                     /Segment_name="33_00065"
                     /Toxin_10="NA"
                     /blast_detail="ND"
                     /blast_prediction="ND"
                     /hmm_detail="Hit_desc:+3 72144-73736 len=531
                     Hmm_name:cyt.hmm	Hmm_len:525	E-value:3.3e-25"
                     /hmm_prediction="YES"
                     /locus_tag="33_00065"
                     /protein_desc="+3 72144-73736 len=531"
                     /protein_id="33_00065"
                     /protein_len="531"
                     /svm_prediction="NO"
                     /translation="KNVLVMIFVNITRRGNMKLISKIVMTALIVLSTFAFNLGGQFDK
                     GFLSTSKAYGDVIKALPQNASNIELDYAPVYDYDTDGCYATAAISPDGTTNPGLSLSG
                     SPESVCRDLNRLENSNTYSRAKLNNGWTAIMYASYFEKDQASLGPGSAGHRHDWEHTI
                     VWVKDGQVQYVTYSAHGNWYTKPRSDVRFSGNHPKIVYHKDGGSTHAFRLANSNDEPP
                     ENYYHQWLQLPMVGWNGYPSPNIREKLMTTNFGDATLEIKDGRFEKALANAKPPINFD
                     PYAPELEDGGTYQIVSILNNSSVVDLNQADGNVQLWQNGNANNQKWKLVYDSNKSAYQ
                     IKNIANQNLVLAWNDLNGSNNVVATSNQNKEEQYWIPTEAGNGYYYVRNKKDQNKVLD
                     VSGYGTANGTNVTVYNFHGGNNQTFQLSNVTGTLTREVESLYKAQPGQTSRSSNNFSL
                     EHLAAGAKVRVVLEGAGATSLSFKIARDKSGTDPVIWSNVRDGSILTIPSGDDRKNLY
                     IAGPPSGYTSNGTFKVKFYALPN"
ORIGIN      
        1 tgcagcattc cctccaccta ggattacaac ttttccggct gggattccct caatacctga
       61 taataaaatc ccctctcctt gatgttgttt ttctaaataa taagctccca taaataccgc
      121 acgtcttcca gcaattgcac tcataggttt taataatgct aaatttccat cctcactaat
      181 agtttcacca gcaatcgcag tagtaccagc atttctcatt gcttctacac actctttcga
      241 cgcagccaga tgtaaaaagc cccaaacaat tagatccttt ttaaagtaat ggtattctgc
      301 aggtagtggt tcttttacct ttactaccat atcaacatcc catgcctggc cttgatttac
      361 tatgcttgct cctgcattta tatattcatc atttgtataa ccagaaccta atccagcatc
      421 tttttgtact aaaacttcat ttccagctga aactaatttt tgaacatttt ctggagtcat
      481 ccctacacga gcttcccctt tttttatctc tttcactaca ccaattttca tatctacaca
      541 tcctttttta gagtgagtta taaattaaat taattattgt cagataaata taagattcta
      601 aatattcacc cttacaatat ttttcaaata taatttaatt tataacattg gattgcacct
      661 acaagatacc attagtaaaa ataagaggtc aacaattttg tgaaacattt cacaaaatgt
      721 tttatttagt tgattttcta tattttatat cgaaaatatg attgaatccc tcaacacttt
      781 gtgatattct tcacaagaat atatcttctc ttttgaattt cgatttacta ttttactata
      841 tcacaatatt aaaatacctc atttattctt attattcata taaaagaaat ctcgttttta
      901 acttcatgtt tcgggttaaa ttaaagaatt tcttttaatg tataattcat ggaattttac
      961 tcgcctcaaa tcatgtgaaa attttcacat gatttgaggc gaaattaaac tttctttact
     1021 tatacgttta atttcttttt tatttagtat ctaaaatgta ttcaaattct atagctggta
     1081 aggatgaggg gcggctattt gtatggatac aggatatact atcaaataat ttaacaaaca
     1141 ggataaagaa ttcataagag aatttatata tttttctaat tgggagtgat tattttgtca
     1201 caacaacaac taaaaaagga tattggtttc tttgcagcat taaccacagt tattggtacc
     1261 gttatcggcg ccggagtatt tttcaagccc actgcattat atggagtaac aggaacagct
     1321 agcctaggat tacttgcatg ggtaattggt ggtatcttga ccgtttgcgc aggactaact
     1381 gctgctgaac tatctgccgc tattcctgaa acggggggaa tgatggcata tttaaagagg
     1441 acttatggaa acttaactgc tttcttgctt ggctgggcac aaactgtcat atacttccct
     1501 gcaaatattg cagctcttgc tattattttc gggacacaaa cggttagttt atttggccta
     1561 aatgttaatg aacacaaaat gctaattatc gcaattgcaa ttatcacagc aacatttgta
     1621 actcttatga actttttagg agctaaagca gctggtggaa tccaaatggc ttcgactata
     1681 tgcaaattgg ttccattagc attgattatt atttttggat tactacacaa aagtgacgtt
     1741 acttttcagc tttttccaat tgaggcaggg cccaacaaat ctatgatatc tgcccttgga
     1801 tctggtttac tcgcaacaat gttcgcctat gatggatgga ttcatgtagg gaatattgct
     1861 ggagaaatga aaaaccctaa aaaagacttg cctaaagcaa tcgtattagg cttatcaaca
     1921 gtaatggttg tttatttatt aattaatgtc gcgtttctaa tggtcatgtc tgcaacatca
     1981 ctcgcaggta ctgatacacc cgcttctcaa gtagctacaa ttctttttgg agctatggga
     2041 ggaaaactag ttaccattgg cattttaatt tccgtatttg gaacgattaa tggttatatt
     2101 atgacaggaa tgcgaattcc ttatgccatg gctattgaga acaaactacc atttagtaaa
     2161 tggtttgcta cattatctaa aaatagtcgg gtcccttata attctggtct atttatgcta
     2221 tttatttcaa ttattatgat ggccgtcggc ggattcaata ctcttactga tatgttggta
     2281 tttgtaatat ggatattcta cacaatgaca ttccttgctg tattcatctt acgaaaaagg
     2341 gaacccgaac ttgtgcgacc ttataaagtt ccattgtatc cttttatacc attagttgct
     2401 attattggcg gattgttcat tgttattaat accttattca ctcaacctct gctagcttta
     2461 tgtggaatag gtctaactgc actcggcctc cctatttatt acactatgcg taaaaaggga
     2521 caatttggtt tagaaaatca taacgagtag accagtcttt cttaaagatg tgatacaaat
     2581 ttttatgatt agattgcaat taataaatag tctattttac ttctttatct ttctaaaaga
     2641 tacattagtc taacaaataa taaacaagga gaannttctc cttgtttatt atttgccagt
     2701 gttctagttt tttaccctaa gttaatttac gctttatcca tgttgcattt ctacctttag
     2761 aaactaattt aatgtatccc tgtgaattta aagcgtgtaa tgttttattt atagtacttt
     2821 cacttatgtc tggatacatg tttcgaatat tttctttagt aaaaggatta tcttgtctgt
     2881 ctatgtattt ttcaattctt tttcttttag tatgagtgct aatacaattt tttattacac
     2941 aatataattc tttatatgca actaaaacaa tatctaaaaa aattttcatc cagaaaacta
     3001 cattatgatc gccttgatac cagtgagctg cagatttata cagagcatca taataatctg
     3061 attcatattc tttgaaatat ttatctatac atgtatattt tacaaatgta aatccacttt
     3121 caattaataa ccattgaatt aatatttttg ctaacttacc attcccttta ttaaatggat
     3181 aaatacatag gaaatttaag ataaattgag gaattagtag gagcggatga aaattccctt
     3241 tagcccttaa tgcattatat tgttcgcata gatgatacaa atattgcgga accatatcat
     3301 ataaaacaac tgtacgtaat ttaaattgat cttttaactt tggaacagaa gataatacaa
     3361 gttcgctttt tctccaatta ccactttcag aagttgaata attcattaat tggaagtgca
     3421 attcttgaat tgtttgcggt ttaataggta atttgtggtt ttcttttcgc acaagttcta
     3481 atgttttgca ataacaaaat aaagcgtcct cttccaatgt ttgagggcta gcatgatgat
     3541 caactaattt ttttaactgt ttatttgaga atgtaaactt ttcatatata ttaggaaaag
     3601 ttttaatata ttgcagtgat atattctttt ccaaaagatt aaatatctct ggtttttgag
     3661 tttgatatgc tgatattgct cctttatatt cactgatttt acttataata tttattagtt
     3721 ctcttttaaa ttctaaattt gtatattttt cttcaaagaa atttctcatc tcgttccctc
     3781 ctttccctaa ggtttattac caactttgta tgctctatta tccccctaat tttcacattt
     3841 cctactgtat gctcgttgtt ttataaacgt ccaataagaa tgtaattaaa cgatagccag
     3901 atgcacatag aaataactct cttccataaa tgtatgtaat ttaatagatt tctaatgttt
     3961 attaacaaat aaaaaggcac ttccttaact tctaaaaaag tgctttttat ttaataaaat
     4021 atatatgtct ttagtgactt aaaggaaact atgcacaaaa ggtatcaacc ttttgtgaaa
     4081 atcataacat atttagctat aaataattat gtcgcttcta aaaacgttca atcttgatat
     4141 attatgaact aatgtcgtac agaatcttaa tttcttaata atgtttagaa aatgattctt
     4201 tacaagatga aagtacttta tttctattta aacaaacatt ttttctatac tatttgcttt
     4261 cagagtatat tagatgaggt acctttaaac tgttgctaag aatttatata ttcgacataa
     4321 tgttatacga taaattcatc ttatagtatt ggtgacatgg tatcttttaa tgtatgtaca
     4381 gaatgattaa agttaaactt ttcttccgca tttaactcaa tttctataat ttctcgaata
     4441 ccttcgcgat taataacagc aggaacccct atatacacat cattatgacc atatttattc
     4501 tcaaggtatg cagatactgt taacacacta ttttcattat gtagaattgc ctttgttata
     4561 cgtaataaag acattccaat tccataacag gttgctccct tacgttcgat tatatgatag
     4621 gccgcatcac gtgaacgaac aaaaatttcg tctaagtcac tttgattata ctgactttta
     4681 ttttctaaaa tggtttgtag cttttgaacg ccaactgaca catgactcca aactggaagc
     4741 tccgtatcac catgttcacc tattatatac gcatgaacat tatgaggatc aatctcaaaa
     4801 tattctccta acatgtaacg gaaacgtgca gaatcaagcg ttgtacctga accaattacg
     4861 cgttctttcg gcaacccaga ttctttccaa gttacatatg ttaaaatgtc cactggattt
     4921 gttgcaatta agaaaatacc atcgaatccg cttgacatga cattacgtat aatttcttta
     4981 aaaatcttag tatttttttc aactaagtct aaacgtgttt cacctggtct ctgtggcaat
     5041 ccggctgtta ttacaacaat ttgcgcatct ttacagtcgt cacagctacc cttccatact
     5101 tttgttggtg atggtgaaaa aggaattgca tgacttaaat ccattgcttc tccttctgct
     5161 cttgcttcat ttacatccac aagaacgaat tcttctgcca ggccctgatt aatcatacaa
     5221 tatgcataac tacatcctac ggcccctgta ccaattaaaa ctacacgatt aatattttta
     5281 ttcatttata gatccctcac tatttatgtt atgtttttgt gcattgttgt tattctaata
     5341 aaaagagatt taattgattt tgaataaaca aataatgaac tcgaaataca ttaatgttca
     5401 ataccacata gttaaactta aattcctttt catatgtatt tccagcaaat attgctccaa
     5461 cattatttct tatttaactc aaaaaaatat tatgtatagc ttcactagat aagataattt
     5521 ttctttatct acatttcaaa gattctttga tattctgtga aaaatctagt ttatacatct
     5581 agttaaataa aattgttaac gcttacattt ttattaagat tcactaacgg attatcactt
     5641 ttcataatga cattcatgct tatattatct tcattcaaat ctaattactg caaattttta
     5701 ttttgtatat cgaaggttat ttcacctatt ttagcaataa ccccctaaaa gcacttctat
     5761 accaaacaaa ctttttcaaa attcattttc tagtaaacct cccactgatt ttttagagtt
     5821 ttctgtaata aattcgacat gtgatcttgc attttatatt aacaaattta ggtcacataa
     5881 gttgtgaatg ttttttgtat atttcccttc ccttatatgt ctaacaaaaa caaataatat
     5941 attttataaa agaaaaaaat atatttaaaa gaattattaa aacggtattt ccggctaatt
     6001 aggccaactg atataaaaat aacattcaaa ataattatgt tatttttata cgaaaatgat
     6061 tatattagta gcttaaattt ttatttgtgt ttgtaatggg atgttttcct cacattgaga
     6121 ttcaactaaa tcgcccttct gttcagctgt agggttgttt tgggttatat aatgatatac
     6181 catgccaaca aatacagatc caccaataat atttccaatt gtaactggaa ttaaattata
     6241 aatagcccca ctaaaagaaa tagtattggg atgtggcgat accagggaga ttgcaaatag
     6301 cgataaattt gcaatgctat gttcatatcc agataaaaag aatgtaaaaa ccaataacat
     6361 cataacaatt atttttgctg tatccccttt tacttgagaa ggaaggaagc atgctagaca
     6421 aacaagccaa ttacataaaa tagctttgaa aaatagctgt attgtcggtg tattcatttt
     6481 tacttcaaca acattactta tcaaatgttc atattcaatt tgatcaaaaa taccagtacc
     6541 ataaaataat aacgcaaaaa atattgcacc taccagatta cctaaaaaac aagcacccca
     6601 gttacgacaa gtatctaaga ccgttgtttt ttttcgtaag gtcgaaattg taaaatacat
     6661 tgtattccca gtaaataatt ccgctccacc atatattatt aatataagtg caattccaaa
     6721 aaataaagaa gcacttaaat aagttgcagg tgaatttaca acgtgaaaaa aatcccctaa
     6781 tttaaaacat aatactataa taaatccaat atagatgccg gctagtaatg cacgaacaaa
     6841 atattgtatt gggtttatat ctaatatttg tttcttcttt tgtgcaagtt ttatagcatc
     6901 agctatccct tgttctaaca taaaattaca cactccttta gttcatggtt attataaata
     6961 atcctaagaa taaactacat gtttcaatat tcactttcaa gattttgttc aatatttcac
     7021 aaaataaaca tactcacttt acaaaatgat tcaaatgatg tgcaatctgc tatattcact
     7081 aaatcctaga aggtgcataa tacacgaata tacctagtca atatagaata aaagaataat
     7141 taatctggta taaaaagttt taatttatca tgtttaggaa aagcactcca tcttaatttt
     7201 tacttacttg tatagtgacc tatcaggaaa ttattcgcat ttatacataa aaaaacttta
     7261 attataaggt tacagtgtgt ttgtatgcgt tattctttaa aaattgaaga aatactacta
     7321 gcagcaaaca tattcaacat tttccatctg aaatatctta gtaacatttt taaaatttcc
     7381 tctaacctat gagtttaatg ggatcatctt tgtatctcat tacccgaata aagataattt
     7441 gtgacatatt ttaaaataaa ctatatatca agcaatctgc tttttaaaat tgttataata
     7501 tgaacgaaca tctttgctca atacttcaca aacggaagga gaaattgata tgagaaaacg
     7561 aaaacgctta gtaataatcg gtaatagtat atctagttta cgctgtattg aagagatttt
     7621 aatacaaaat cctaatatgt atagcatttc tattttcagt gatgaactct atcctctcta
     7681 caatcaaata aacactattt cattacaatt agatattaaa aatagaatac aaaagcaata
     7741 taattggtac aaacaacata atattaagct ttttacaaac gaaaaggtaa tagaaattga
     7801 tcgtgaggac gaggtcattg ttacagataa acgccgtatt gttttctacg ataaactcat
     7861 cattgcaaca ggatctactg cttttatttt tcccgttaaa ggactgcaat tattgggagt
     7921 aaataaactt agaacaactg aagaaatcca atttctatta aatattaaga agcatgcaaa
     7981 aaaagctatt attattggca atggcctgct cggtctaaaa attgcacaaa aattatttga
     8041 ttttggaata gacgtccacg tagttcattt cagttcacac ttaatggcaa aacaagatat
     8101 cttggcttgt tcattactat gtaacaagct aaaagcaaaa gggattcaat ttctcatgga
     8161 aaaaaacacg gttaaaatcc taggtacaga ctatgcagag gggatccaat tcgaagatgg
     8221 cactattaaa aaatacgatt taattgtaat acctattggt aggcgaccta atacacattt
     8281 agcaaaaaaa gctggcttat atgttaaacg tggcatagtt gttaataagt atatgcaaac
     8341 aaatgataaa ttaatttatg caattggtga atgcactgaa cacaatggga ttacattagg
     8401 atttccagct cccctccatg cacaagctac tgtattggcc gagcatataa caaatgtaca
     8461 gacaaatact ctttttgcat aatttcttag ttaattaaaa ctaattcttt ataactttta
     8521 tcaaaaaaac tcttcttaat aattgtttaa gaagagtttt aaacctttga aaacgtgtta
     8581 aagagaacac cttaatattg acacatttgc aaccccgtta cgtattaaat taaagtatta
     8641 atttaacgaa tttccggaaa gaattctcct tcctcaagcg tgtgaagggc gtagcccaac
     8701 ggtaggtggg agatgaattt cggtttggcg tagccaaaag gttttccttt ttattttgcc
     8761 tctgatataa tcagtcttat aaatgataaa ggttggtata taaatgaaat tagatagtaa
     8821 taaccattca gtattcttgt tgtattatca ccttgtgttg gtcgtgaaat acagaagaaa
     8881 tgtgtttgat gatgatatgt cagactatgc aaaagatatg tttgttcgac tatctgaaaa
     8941 ctataacatc acattagttg aatggaatca tgatgtagac catgttcata ttttgttcaa
     9001 ggcacaccct aatacagaaa tgacaaaatt catcaatgct tataaaagtg caagttctcg
     9061 acttattaaa agagactttc cacaagtgaa aaagaaactt tggaaagaga tgttttggtc
     9121 aagaagtttt tgcttgctaa ctactggtgg ttcgccaata gacgtagtaa aaacatatat
     9181 tgaaaatcaa agtgaaaagt gaggtgaaat gatatgacaa agcagaataa agcatataaa
     9241 ttccgtttgt atccaacaga agaccaagca catcttatgc gtaaaacctt cggttgtgta
     9301 cgtttcgtgt ataacagaat gttagctgaa cggaaagaag cgtatgaaaa acataaaaat
     9361 gataaggatc aactaaagaa acaaaagctt cccactcctg cgaaatacaa agtagaattt
     9421 gagtggttaa aagaagttga ttcattagct ttggcaaatg ctcaactaaa cttgcaaact
     9481 gcctataaaa atttctttcg tggtcaaaat gacttcccaa cattcaaaag caaaaaagac
     9541 agaaagtctt atacaacgaa tgtagtgaac ggaaatatta tgttgcttaa cggtcatatc
     9601 aaattgccaa aactgaaaat ggtacgtatc aaacagcata gagaaatacc acaaggccat
     9661 ataatcaagt catgtacgat ttctatgaca cctactggta aatactatgt gtccattttg
     9721 actgaatacg aaaaagagat cgtacaaaaa aaagtagaaa cagttgttgg attagacttt
     9781 gcgatggatc aattatacgt cagttctgag gatgagagag ccaattatcc taagttctat
     9841 cgtgaaatgt tagaccgatt agcaaaggct caacgagtat tatcaagacg tacaaaaggt
     9901 tcagggcgtt ggaataaaca acgtatccgt gtagctaagc tgcatgaaaa agtagcaaac
     9961 caacgtaaga acttccttca tcataagtct aaagatttag ctactcattt tgatgttgta
    10021 gctattgaag atctaaatat gaagggaata tcgcaagcac ttcattttgg aaaaagcgtc
    10081 gctgataatg cttggggtat gttcacttct ttcttagctt ataaactaaa tgaacaaggc
    10141 aaacagcttg tgaaaataga caaatggttt ccttccacaa aaacatgtag cagttgtgga
    10201 aatgtgaaaa atatgtcatt gtctgagcga gtctattctt gtatatgcgg tgtaaatctc
    10261 gatagagatt ataacgcagc tatcaatatc aaaaatgaag caatacgcct attggcgtta
    10321 gcatagatag caataaaata acccttggaa caagggagtt agctcggctg tcttaggacg
    10381 aattcgttag ctaccaaaag taacgactaa ccgagaagcc cccacttcaa acagtccgtt
    10441 aggacgttaa gtggcgggta gttcacgttt gattataagg catgtgatat tctgtggctc
    10501 aaaaaatcca taccttatca attaaaccga ttggtaacac atattccctt tttgtgattt
    10561 cctcatatat aatgatttta agaatttata caattaaaat acttgctaat ttgtaataac
    10621 tcctctttta tattctgaga aagggggctt ttgtcagaaa ctgataagtc ttctaatagc
    10681 taactgattt tttattatta ttttcttatt tccaacagag gccattagtc ctaaactttc
    10741 aaacttattc aatttacgac taatagtctc tcttgttacc cccgcataat ttgccaattc
    10801 ctctcgtgtc aatggcaagt taataagtat tccatcctca gtacttttgc catatttatc
    10861 acaaaactcc aataatatgt gagcaattct aacttcagga ttgtttgtag ctaaattttg
    10921 cactaaattc tctatcttag ctaaacgttt tgtgacaact tttaacaact ttaatgcaat
    10981 acttggattt cgttccatta tataatccat attttctttt tttagcatac agatatgagt
    11041 atcttctata gcatacgcac taaaattact tttttcatca taattaaata tatttaattc
    11101 acaaaaggat tcaccacttg ttagtatatg caatatttgc tctttccctt gaagagttaa
    11161 tgtacatagc tttacttgtc cactattaat aataaataat gtatctgatt tatctccctc
    11221 aagaattaat ggctgaccct ttttaaactt cctatgtttt gtcattgaag ctatattact
    11281 aatttcctct tcggaaaggg tcttaaaaat tagtactttt cttgggcaaa gctctcttga
    11341 ttttttatga ttatcgtcca tattttctca ccttacttta actatagaat taaaaatata
    11401 atgatatcca aggttattat agacattttt atcaaatatt gcagtgaccc caatcacaac
    11461 tatatgttta taaagacagt gatatacact atcttcataa atatattttg aatatggcat
    11521 agaaaaataa ggccctgagg agaaagggtg gcgccagggc cctatagagt gtaccgaaaa
    11581 tggctgtatc ggtataagta tctgctacat aactattata ggatttttca aagaatattt
    11641 ctgtgaccag aatcacattc aaaaatataa aaaacaatga gaatactgtg cagtattctc
    11701 attgtttttt ccttcttatt catctagtgg tgcaaaatga tttttatctt ctccgcacac
    11761 aggacaaacc cagtcctctg gtaaatcttc gaaacttgtt cctggttcta tatcctcatc
    11821 tggatcccct acctctgggt tataaatata tccacatggt aaacaaatgt attttttcat
    11881 gatttcctct cctttttgta cagctttata ttttttcttt taacttgctc attatttcac
    11941 ttatgtttgt atttaataaa tctattcctt ctaacgatac atgcttttca atcgcagatt
    12001 tgtaaggaat agatgccgca actccttcta atgaaatcac accgactatt ttattatcct
    12061 taataaataa ccttgtatac ttctccttac cgtcttcttc aacaattgtt gtatcacatt
    12121 gctcttcatt aacaactcca attgaaaata aagatacatt gaatgcgtta aaaatagtag
    12181 ttggaatttc ttttttataa atagcagttt tagagaccat attactacct gctactcttc
    12241 cttgttccaa ggcagtcccc cataagcctt caatttcatt atttacttct gcaacatctc
    12301 ccgcagcgta tacggagtct atatttgttc tcatctcctc atccacaaca attcctctat
    12361 ttaatttaat agccgtatca tgtacaagtt tagtgttcgg agtaacgcca attgagtaaa
    12421 caatactatc acaattaatt tgagaattgt cgttcatctt tatgccagtt acagattctt
    12481 tcccgagaat agaatcaata gaagtattta aatacacctt tactccttcc ttttcaattt
    12541 ttcgtttcaa gagaagcgaa gattttgtat ctaattgtct tctcattaat aaaggagcta
    12601 cttctacaat ggataccttt ttaccagctt tcagaataga ccatgctgtt tctaaacctt
    12661 gtacaccccc accaatggtc acaacacttt ctttgtcctc taaatgacct ttaagctcat
    12721 ctgcttcttt catgtcccta atagtaaaaa tatttttttt attaattcca tttatctcta
    12781 atcttctatt attcgctcct gtacaaatta atagtttatg ataagaaaat accgcttcat
    12841 tggatgtaac aataaattgc tcatctgtat taatttttac cacctttgta tttataaaaa
    12901 ctgatatgtg attatcttga taccactttt tctttttaat taacactttt tcactgtgta
    12961 aatctgaata cagatccttt gataatttaa ttcttttata aggtagtaat ggctcttcac
    13021 caaaaataaa tatatttgat cctttatcat actctctaat agttttagcg gcatttacag
    13081 cagctacacc actcccaata ataacaaaat tcttttccat gttttcacct ccatttttct
    13141 attaaataga actcaataat aaatctgtaa caaatgttgt tgcatgttgg attttcttta
    13201 ctttcccctc atcttttgga gagaatctaa tccgaatagg aaattcaaca tgagtcatac
    13261 ctgtagattg gataactttt gatgtgcttt gtacattcat atttgtttca ttgaggtaat
    13321 cttgtatcac ttcaattgcc tctccactcc aaccatatga accgaatgaa gctgcaattt
    13381 ttccttctag gttcatttct gtcatttctt ttaaaatttc ttctaaatta ccaatcatat
    13441 ctgcatatct agttgaagat cctatgaaga ctgcatctgc ttcttgaata ctctttaaaa
    13501 cctctgattt ttttgattta tcagcgttaa atactgttac atgaatatta tctgcttcta
    13561 aagtttcttt aataatattt gccacttttt ttgtattatt tttaattgtt gtatatacaa
    13621 ttgttacttt cttatcttga ttcgtatctc tactcatatc cgcatataat ttaatatact
    13681 tctgtatatc ctgacgtaaa atgtagccat gagatggtgc aatcatttgt acatccaaat
    13741 cttttagagc ttctattaat gttcttacat atcttctatg tggatggata atggctttat
    13801 aataaccaat aaaatcttcc gtaatatcta cattcgcttt atcactgaaa atctcgtcat
    13861 ttgctatatg agtactaaaa atatcacaag gaaataaaat tttatcctct acacagtagg
    13921 taatcattgt ttcttcagta tgaagatatg gtgtttcttt aaattttaat gtttttccac
    13981 caatatctaa tgtatcaccg tcttttacta ttaaaaactt tcgattatgc agcttataca
    14041 tctcttgtat ttctggtact gcaatttctg tacatacaat cgttgcatta gtagctcttg
    14101 atgctaatgc tgccaatccc cctgaatggt cgggctctgt atgattcact acgatatact
    14161 gaatttcttg tggatcaatt aatttactta atgattctac aaattctctt ccaaactcta
    14221 tatcaactgt atcaatcact gttggttttt ccgtttttag caagtacgcg ttataagttg
    14281 ttccttttgc taagattaaa cgatgaaatg gaacttctct attatcaact tttcctaccc
    14341 aatatatatc tttagttaac tgaatttctt tgcacatata actcaattcc tcctcaatca
    14401 gattcgattt accactgaat tatataaact tttttataat taaaagagga ctagaatcac
    14461 attttaaaaa aattaataaa aaaacacctg agtaacagct ttctactcag gtgtttttaa
    14521 aatttatttt gttgctacaa ttactaatgc cggaccatca agtgaatata tttttttatc
    14581 aaaattagcg taagtttcta ctgactcaaa tccacaatct attaatatgg gaagtaattg
    14641 tttttttgta attggatata actctatact atttgagaat tcttcaccac atgtatttaa
    14701 tgttacagta aatagcacct ttgttctctc tattgcataa tctcgtttga atgagaaatg
    14761 ttctttctta attactggaa atatgaaatt tttttgattt aatacttttt catagtttac
    14821 aatttgaact atgaactttc catttttctt aagtttttta aaagagcttt gaataaaatc
    14881 agtaatttcc tgtacattgt ctaaatgaac caacgtattt ccaatacaat aaataccatc
    14941 aaatatccca ggtacatcgt ctatttgctg cattctaagt gtatttacaa aaaggcttcc
    15001 cctatgggtt atagccttct cagaaatttt atcagccatt ttcttctctg gttccatcgc
    15061 agttacaatc attccttttt caactaatgc attagccaca ttccctgttg ccgcacctac
    15121 atcaattacg gagtccccct cttgtaaata agaagcaata aaattcactt gtttttcatt
    15181 ttccggaaaa atttcatcat aatacggcat taatttttgg taaaaagtca ttatttatac
    15241 actcctttct acatacagta ttgaagaaaa cattaataca atattatata taaatataat
    15301 ataagcaata taaatcatta ttagtcttta cgagataaaa tatttaaata ctattattgt
    15361 tgtaataaaa acgtaaatag catttatact ctctaaaatc cccaccttta agattgaaat
    15421 attccttcca tacagtacta tagaccgtat caaacttggg ataaaaataa tggtaatcgt
    15481 tggcgataaa ataagcgtaa caatcacaag taataaatgg taccaccatg acagaatgcg
    15541 atacgttgga ttcttttttt cacgtatcat tgtttttaca taaaacgtac ttcctataaa
    15601 atataaaaat gttatagtcg ctattatcaa tatattttta tcgactgttt tcattgtgaa
    15661 gtaataactt ataatgcccc ctatacaaaa caaaagaatt gcacatacat catttaataa
    15721 ggctcgttca ttttttttgc tagaaaaata aatgtttata caaaaaaacg ggagcataat
    15781 aatagaaaag taaactatac gccattcata actaagagca atagctgtac atatacaagc
    15841 ctcaccaaag taaagaaaaa aataatataa ataatacttc tttcgcggct gttttacata
    15901 cattaataag ggatatgtag ctaaatacac aaaaaaccac gctaaaaaaa gaggtatata
    15961 ataccatgtc catttaccag ttaaaatacc taaaacaaat ggaataagta gcattcccca
    16021 ggctccatgc tgctttggaa taattaactt cattcttcca cacctcacat ttaatttttt
    16081 atcaaaatgt tacgtaagaa tgataagaat tagcatgtat atcattaaat ttatagataa
    16141 aaaactttac cagtgagaga atccccccac tggtaatcat actccaccaa tttagggaat
    16201 acccatccca aatagtaaaa tataatgaat ttctcatact cactcttctc ttataagata
    16261 aaccatgttt gaaaaaaata ctgtgagtga aatcactgca ttttattttt atacctttta
    16321 ttttttgaac tacccccact ttcacttcgt ttagaagtga gggattccta agtaaagagt
    16381 tctatcgaac tctagttgat taggctaacc ccgcagtcct tgcggttaga agccttatcg
    16441 cttcattttt tatattgata cttgcgttaa tatccctatc atggtgtgta cgacaagaag
    16501 gacagtccca ttcacgtagg tttagatttt taacgtcttt gttctgatat ccacaacaag
    16561 agcataattg gctggaagca aatgttttcg atacgacaat gacttgtttg ccgtaccatt
    16621 ttgctttgta ttctaacatg tatcgaaatt gcgaccaaga cacttcacta attgcttttg
    16681 ctaacttatg attctttaac atattcgata cttgcaaatt ctcaataccg ataacatcgt
    16741 ggtttttgat gatttcagtt gagattttgt ctaagtaatc ttttctagca tttgaaatgt
    16801 attcatgaat tctagctacc tttactcgtt gcttattcca gcgagaagat cctttcattc
    16861 ttctagaaag aacacgctgt gctttcgcca acttagcttc taatgatcgg aaaaacttcg
    16921 gatttttata gggtcttcca tctgacaaaa tagcgaaatc ttttagtcct acatctattc
    16981 caatgtaaga atttgttttc ggaagttctt gtacttctgt ttcaactaac aatgacacaa
    17041 aatatctacc agaagggttc cgtctaactg tagcatttac aatacgtccc tttacttcac
    17101 tacttttggc aaatcgaaca agccctagtt ttggcaattt aattttgttt tctataacag
    17161 caatgttttc atttgtttgt tttgtggtat aagattgtac gttgtttttc ttagatttaa
    17221 agcgcggggc gctgttttgt tttttgaaaa agcgtgtata ggcatccgta aggttgcgaa
    17281 cagacgactg aatcgcaata ctatccactt cttttagcca aacaaactct ttcttcatgg
    17341 caggtagttt ggcagagcat gtaccatagg tcaagccttt tcctgtctct ttgtatgcgt
    17401 gatcccataa ggataggaaa tgattgaata caaagcgaga acaaccaatc gttttgttga
    17461 ttagaattgc ttgtgcttta tttggataga tacgaaactt ataggcttta ttaatcatca
    17521 tttcattcac ctccatttcg gtatatgact attatacacc gaacgtatat tcgatatata
    17581 gtggagtaac actttctata tgtcgaacaa ttaagatggc ttcctgccac cccttgttcg
    17641 aagccaattc atctcccacc tactcactgt gctgtgaccc ttcacgctcc ttgaggaagg
    17701 agtcttcttg gctaaaatga taaaataaaa cattgttcag tgtgttttta ctctctattc
    17761 atatcctcac tctttgaacc taaaacaaaa gaatttttat ctataaataa ttgaatcatt
    17821 ctatatcttt ttatttttta tgagcaaggt aatacgataa acttctagat ttagtctctt
    17881 ctaaacagaa aagattacat acttcattta ttagtaccat tgcagaaatg cactgtatat
    17941 agtattattt atcgatgtta gatactatat attgagcggg agtgaatttt atgaacaact
    18001 cagacaatgt aaaacagcaa aaaaatactt tatggacaac ttttgataaa attataaaca
    18061 gtaacgatca agacttaatg caagaaaatg caaatgttga tggtcgatct ccaatgggaa
    18121 tgatgggaac atttgcatca gagagcgtaa aactttatgt aagggaacat ttgctttcta
    18181 aacaagtaaa acaagctatt aatcaaaata ttttataccc acacgattta gatttttatg
    18241 caacaggaac aaccacttgt tcacaaattc ctttagcaca attgctgaaa aaagggttcc
    18301 acactggaca tggccatatg agacaaccac aagatattaa aagtgcatta gcactctcgt
    18361 ctattattct tcaagctaat caaaatatgc agcatggtgg gcaatctctt gccatgtttg
    18421 atatagattt agcaccatat gttaggaaaa catttgaaaa aaataagaaa aagttaaaag
    18481 actatccgct aacaaaggaa caaattgaag tgtttgcatg gaaagaaaca gaaaacgata
    18541 catatcaagc atgtgaagca tttattcata attccaatag tatgcatagc cgtggtggtg
    18601 gacaagttcc gtttatttca attaattacg gaacagatac atcaaaggaa ggaaggctat
    18661 taattaaaca attactacag gcaacacaag cgggattagg aaaaagtgaa actcctattt
    18721 tccccattca aattttcaag ttaaaaaaag gtgtgaattt tgaagaaaaa gatccaaatt
    18781 atgatttatt tgaacttgca ttagaaacaa cagcaaagcg attgttccct aacttttcat
    18841 ttttagatgc gccatttaat gcagcgtatt ataatgggca cccagaaagt gaagtatgtt
    18901 atatgggttg tcgtactcgt gtgatgtcta atattcatgg tgaggagaca gcaattggca
    18961 ggggaaatct atcatttacc tctattaatc tagtaaaatt ggctttaata aatgattcaa
    19021 aagagggatt tttcgaatcg ttaaatcatt atatcaaact tggcattcgt caattgctag
    19081 aaagatattc atatcaatgc acaaaaaagg caagagattt tcaattccta tattcacaag
    19141 ggatttggcg caatggagaa aaactacaac cggaagactc agttactgag attttaaagc
    19201 aaggaacatt aagccttggt tttattggac ttgcggaatg cttggttgcc ttaacaggaa
    19261 aacaccatgg ggaagataaa gattcatggc aacttggaaa agaaattgtt acctttatga
    19321 gaaataagat ggaccaagca acagaagaac attgcttgaa tttcacttta attgcaactc
    19381 ctgccgaggg actatcaggg aagtttatca aaaaggattg tgctgagttt ggaactatta
    19441 caggtgtaac cgatcatgat tactatacaa attcatttca tattccagtt tattatccta
    19501 ttcaagcaat taataaaata cgtttagaag gaccgtttca tgctctttgt aacggtggtc
    19561 atattacgta tattgaacta gatggggcgg cagcgcataa tcaaatggct ttaaaacaga
    19621 ttgttcaagc aatggcacag tatgaagtag gatatggttc aattaatcac ccagtggatc
    19681 gttgtaaatg ttgtgactat aatggagtga ttgaaaatga gtgccctagc tgtggaaata
    19741 tagaagatca tcatattgaa agaattcgcc gtattactgg atatcttgta ggggacatgt
    19801 caaaatggaa caatgcaaag cgtagtgaag aagcagatcg tgtgaaacat aaatgaaggt
    19861 aatgaatatt attcatgata gtgtagtaga tggtgaagga ttacggacag ttgtgttttt
    19921 tgccggttgt ccgcatcatt gtttaggttg ccataacccc aaatcatgga atctttataa
    19981 tggtaccgag atgagtgtga aagaaattat aaaagaaatt tccacaaatc ctctaactga
    20041 tgtaacattt tcaggtggtg acccattttt tcaagctatc gaggtcaaag aagttgcaaa
    20101 ggctgtaaaa agtttaaaca aaaatctttg gatttacact ggctatacac tagaagagat
    20161 acaaaactca caaaacaaag atatgattga gctgttacat tatggagatg ttttagttga
    20221 tggaagattt gaaatcaaaa aaagagattt gactcttcca tttcgcggaa gctcaaatca
    20281 acgtattata cgcctaaaat aagtataatt cccttgcttt ttttcaatta ttagtcatca
    20341 ctaacccagt atttatgagc ggaaagtatc tgctcataag tactggaaat atacaataaa
    20401 aaaatttata aaacaggtta aaaaaagaga catgctcaat tcttacactt tttccgcaat
    20461 gcttttggaa catatataca aaaaggttcg ctttccatgt aatcccccgt catcgcaaat
    20521 gccctagaac gagatccccc acaaacatat cgaaactcac aaacaccgca ttttccttta
    20581 taattgtctg gattacgaag actttgaaaa acaggagagt ttcgataaat ttcagctatc
    20641 ggtgttgatt taatattccc cgttttaatt ggcaatagcc cacttgggta tacatctcca
    20701 atatgagaaa taaatacaac tccatttcca tcatttactc cttttggagc gcgtccaaat
    20761 tcattaactc cgtccgtcat cccttccatc aatacatctc tatattgaat aatttgatct
    20821 atctttttaa ttcccttcat tttttcttga agaacaacgc gtctatagtg ctgagcagct
    20881 gtggttttta tatcaaaaga aacagtttta ctaagctgat atagccagcg gaacactctt
    20941 tcatgttgaa ttggtgaaat catatctttc tctttaccac gtcctgttgg gactaagaaa
    21001 aatacactcc acaacacaca atctaatgct tctactaaat ttgccatatc tttaagtaca
    21061 ctcaaattat aattagaaac aactgtatta atttgaatag ggatttttaa ttcatttaaa
    21121 tgatgaattg catccattgt taatttaaat gacccctctg ttcctctaaa atgatcgtgt
    21181 acttcagctg ttggtccatc tatactaaat gcccatctag caatcccaac atcttttgct
    21241 tttttaatcg cttctttagt aacctttgga gtagcactgg gggtcatgga aacccgaata
    21301 cctttcttca ccgcgtattc agcaatatca tatatatccg aacgcattaa tggatcccca
    21361 ccagtaaaaa ccagcatcgg attatccatt tcatatatat catcaattag tttttttcct
    21421 tcttctaatg ttaactcaaa aggatcgcga taatgctgag cttcagcacg acaatgtaga
    21481 cattttaatt cgcatgctct tgttaactcc catattacaa taaatgggtt tttattataa
    21541 tcacgattta tcaaaaagaa agcctcccat caacttacat actatattgt aaaattatat
    21601 gtgcatttat gttgtgagat ttatcacgca taagttttta gcatttaaaa aatccctcct
    21661 aaaatagatg aaattaagat aaaaaagcac tctcctattt ataggagagt gctttttatt
    21721 ttaaaaatat cttaaatatt tatattttat tgctttttta tataaattcg atttacttat
    21781 tatttctatt agatttcatc aaatcatcta gtaataaatc taattctcta ctataacaaa
    21841 ttaccttttc atgagtgaat ccatactgct taacaagcga tattaattcc tctttttttt
    21901 caattacttg atttaacttc ttataattag acatagcttt gtacactccc atcttacctt
    21961 catacaggtc atctaggcag catttttgtt agatgttcta tttaaaacaa tgctgtttat
    22021 aatatatatt tccccttaac acccatatac aatatattta caaatatcaa atacaaaatc
    22081 tatgaactta aaaagttata cctacttaac ttattacaca cctttatatg cttgtttata
    22141 gacttctttt aattctgaaa tcaatgggag tttcggattt gctggtgtac attgatcttc
    22201 aaatgctctt tccgataaga catccacaac attttcaaat gcttcttgtt ttactccttg
    22261 tcctgcaata ctcatattaa tattcaattc ttttccaagg ctgataattg cttgtaccaa
    22321 agattctacc ccttcttcta ctgtacttgc tggcaacccc aatgttcttg caatatatgc
    22381 ataacgttca tctgccacaa aatgctcata ttttgggaac aatgcatgtt ttctcggctt
    22441 aatagcatta tagcgaatta catgcggcat taagattgcg ttagcgcgtc catgtggaat
    22501 gtgaaattct ggtccaagct tatgcgccaa actatgatta ataccaagaa atgcatttgc
    22561 aaaagccata cctgcaattg cagaagcatt atgcattttc tcacgtgctt cttcatcatt
    22621 tccattttta tatgctctcg gtaaatattt aaataccaga tcaatggctt ttaaggccaa
    22681 tccatctgta tagtcatttg ccataataga cacgtatgct tcaattgcat gtgttaacac
    22741 atccattcca gtgtctgctg ttacatgagg tggcactgtc attacaaact gtggatcaat
    22801 aatcgctaca tctggtgtta attcataatc agcaagtgga tattttatat tatttttttt
    22861 atctgtaata accgcgaatg gtgtcacttc tgaccctgtt cctgatgttg ttggaatcgc
    22921 aacaaattgt gctttttgcc ctagtgttgg aaatttacat gtacgttttc taatatctaa
    22981 aaacttttgt ttgattccaa agaattttgt ttctggatat tcataaaata gccacattcc
    23041 ttttgctgca tccattgctg aacctccgcc caatgcaata attacatcag gtttgaagct
    23101 tctcatcatc tcagcaccct tgaatactgt ttcatctgat ggatctggtt ctacctctga
    23161 gaaaacacct acttttacat catttaaatg ctgttgtaag taatgtgtaa ctgtgtccac
    23221 atatcccagt tctaccattc ctggatccgt tacaatgaat gctcgtgaaa tgtttggcat
    23281 cttagctaaa tattgtgtcg catgtttttc aaaaaaaacc ttaggtggta atttgaacca
    23341 ttgcatatta ttttttctat tcgccaaacg ctttacattt attaaatgtg tagctgttac
    23401 gttttgagaa acagaatttt taccgtatga tccacaacct aatgttaaag atggaataaa
    23461 tgcgttatat atatcaccaa tcccaccttg tgctgatggt gaatttacaa taaggcgaca
    23521 agctttcatt cttaaaccaa attgtttttg tacttcttta tttgtagaat gaataaccgc
    23581 tgaatgccct aagccaccta aatttaacat ttcttcacaa tatttaaatc cttcttcttg
    23641 tgaatttgct ttgatacaag ctaatactgg gctcaatttt tcacgtgata gtggatattc
    23701 tgcacccact cccttaattt cagctacaag tatttttgta tcttctggta ccttaatgct
    23761 tactaatgat gcaatataat gtgctgattt cccaacgata tcactattta ctgcacatgt
    23821 attttcatta ataacaagct tctctaattt tattctctct tcttctgtaa caaaataaca
    23881 gttgttgtct tgcatttctt tttttacacc attatagatt tctttatcta caatgattgc
    23941 ttgctcagaa gcacaaatca taccattatc aaatgttttt gataaaatta aatcatttac
    24001 agctcgtttt acatgtgctg atttctctaa ataacaaggt acattcccag gtcctactcc
    24061 taaggccggt ttccctgtag aatatgctga tttcaccatt ccagcacccc cggttgcaag
    24121 aacaagtgca accccctcat ggttcattaa tctttttgtt gcctcaacag aaggtttttc
    24181 gatccattga atgcaattct ccggtgcccc tgccctaatt gcagcatctc ttaaaatttt
    24241 agccgctgca acagagcatt gctgagcaga tggatgaaaa gcgaaaataa ttggatttcg
    24301 tgttttcatt gcaataattg ctttaaacat agttgttgaa gtaggattcg ttactggtgt
    24361 cacaccagca actacaccta ctggttcggc aatttcgatg acttcttcat gtggatcttc
    24421 atgaataatt cctacagtct tatctttttt tatgctatgc caaatatatt cagtcgcaaa
    24481 tatgttcttt gtacatttat cctcatacac acctcgacca gtttcctcaa ccgccatctt
    24541 tgctaatggc atatgttgat ctaatccaga tagtgccatt tcatgaacaa tatgatctac
    24601 ttgctcttgc gtataagatt ctagtgcttt tagtgcttct tttccatttt caactaaagt
    24661 attaacaact tcttgtacat cattttcatc tttaattact acgttgacca ttgcttgtac
    24721 ttctttttca tctgtcttgt ttgtcatatt aaagcctcca gatcactata aaaatagatt
    24781 taaaatgttg gaacttattg ttttcatctt gcctattaag taaagcctta aatcatgtga
    24841 agtatttcac aaataataat atgaaatttt caactactcc tactatacat gaaatgacta
    24901 ttttttattg tgtatttttt gtgaagtgtt tcacaaatat ttataataat tctaatcaat
    24961 aattacttat ttacaccatc aatatataca attacattct cagttgtatt atttctcaat
    25021 tcaatataca cctcagcatt aaaatacaat atttgttgat gccttaatat ctcaatttca
    25081 ttatcaatta taaccattgt ttcaccgaaa actgcataca tacatatatc cttgttcaaa
    25141 tattttggta tgacaacatt acctgacgga ttaatgaaaa aaaatgatgg aaatgtattt
    25201 tcagttttat taataattgt tttgaatacc tcatcattta atcccatagg tgttacattt
    25261 tttagttgca taaatatcac tcctattcat gtataaaaaa tttaataaag tataataaat
    25321 ttatactcta tttttacaaa cttatagcta ggatctcgac tttgcctata agtttataac
    25381 tattaatttc ctaaagcaac agtaattcat cttcttgtaa aggactatta atttgttata
    25441 gtatgtaaat ctctttgttg tgataactct actaaagaag acacttaaca cttatatgta
    25501 atttatctag tagtatttta tgtgtatagt agttagaaat ttttattaat aaattttgaa
    25561 aacattagta tatataatat aaattatttt tttatttaaa aatattttgt ttgtccccat
    25621 cctctctaaa atattccccc ttttcttaaa atcttatata aatatatatc ttatatatat
    25681 taaaaatata aagataaaac ttttataggt tcataaaata tagaataaag cttgctatga
    25741 caatgttttt aacatgccct actgtaaaaa atcataaatg gtatgtaatg ggagtgtaaa
    25801 aatagacttt gttgtaccat cctttctaca taaaatcata aaataatacc actattccta
    25861 cataaaaaat gaagaaaaat aattcactga taagtatatt tattcaaccg taaataagaa
    25921 gatattcttg atagttgtcc ccaatttgta gttatttgta cacaatctat acacaatgat
    25981 cataatttaa tccacttaat tcagttattc atatttaatc acataaaact tgatgaattt
    26041 tagtagattt acttatagaa cccttatata gcaacaatag tatgatattt ttattcacaa
    26101 atgatacttt ttataaacat atccactaaa aatttaattt ttcttatgat tttatgtaga
    26161 gtaaaatctc tatttatata gggatgggat gtcttttcaa gttactattg tggaaattaa
    26221 gaatgatgaa taacttttat tgtatagaag tgcataaaaa aagactctat tttcaataga
    26281 atcttttaga aaagtatata aatggatcta atagaaagac tttgaatgat agagccaaca
    26341 cgaatagccc tctactttga tttttttcaa atatagagag ctgaaaatga ttacatttct
    26401 tccattactt ttaatacctg ttcagttgat gttacttgaa ttccagcacg tatcagctgt
    26461 tccaaggcac gtataaaggt aattaaattt atgctaccag gtacttcaat tacccttagc
    26521 ttttcttttg gtaatttatc tatcttttca atgaacaatt cacgtacatc gctaggaata
    26581 aagcgttcct tatgtccttt tatttttaga agttcacgca tttctatttc taaagccata
    26641 taagcattta gatttgcacc ttgttcataa gcgtattttc taaataatgt ttcttcttga
    26701 tatcttagat aattacgatg gtaagattcc tctgtaacag gtacggcaaa ttggttcttt
    26761 aataactcaa atgttttacg gaacagcttc ttgatgcttc ggcgagagta catagagaaa
    26821 tgcaatccga aatcaaatat agcttgttct ttttgttttg ctggtacgtg ctgtgtaata
    26881 agaggataaa ccccttcttt agctgcggta tcaagaatat gatactgtga tgtttgattc
    26941 aataattttt tcagtgtata tactaactta cttggatatt tttcagtgcg atcaatcatg
    27001 tcacgcaaac tatgtattac actacggatt tgtcgatgac aggtattttt aagtacatga
    27061 ataaatttat tcatgtctcg tgtaaattcc ccaatatgca tttcttgtag tgtagattca
    27121 ataaatcggg ctttacgggc atacgtaacc tttggagtaa aaggatcacg atactgtagt
    27181 tcgcctgatt cttttccaca taagaagtct gaatgaatag ataaaaataa agtcgtgtat
    27241 tttttcttgt tttgaacccc tttttgtagt ttacagattt tgaatagtgg agttcctgta
    27301 caaggcaata cagtcgttag ttctttcata actgcacgaa tttgatgtgg atacttctta
    27361 tgtagaaagc ggtacatccc accaaagtga gtcttattac ctctttcatc ctgtttgtct
    27421 aaagaacgtt ttaatgtagt ttctctatgc tgttgcatag caatatctaa gaatagcttc
    27481 ttagatgcta ctgaaagttc aaagaaagct tttgtaaaga ctacaggact tatgtaaaca
    27541 taaggatttg ctttttctgt ttcttcattc ataaaatgag ttattttaat tgtgtatcga
    27601 ctatctaatt cattttcaat cgtaataatg ttatgtaggc ttaatttttt taatgcaata
    27661 tagaattgag aatgctgtat acatgccaat tcttctttgt attgcttata gtcttcccaa
    27721 agcatatgta ctgttacatt tggaataata ccattcgtat agcatttttt atgtaggtaa
    27781 aggaatactt caagatctgc atttgtaata ccgtacaatt tatgttttct ttccattgtc
    27841 tttgaaatag tatgacgtga aaaagatggc tttgcttgtg caacaaatcc atcgatatcc
    27901 gcaatacgtt cttcatacga catttgatta ataatatctt caaggtatgt atctttatag
    27961 ctatagtatt ttccttccaa tgcatcaaca agtgcttgcc aagattttaa tgtaactata
    28021 accgcattag tagattgtcc atctagacta cgttgattac gaataacaaa tgatttgctc
    28081 atctttttca cctcctatac aaattaaaat atacatatcc gtacaatata aaatataccg
    28141 attttaatta tagcaaatca aaagttgatg aaatgggccc ctttaagagc caacatgaaa
    28201 aaatgaaatg tacgttaatc gctttcatac caaggggttt cgggttttgt tctatttttt
    28261 ttatggacat gatatcacta tggattttca tgttccgaat aaataagaaa atgagttgta
    28321 aaatgctaat aaacgttgtt ctaatggggt tggaagctta ttttcacaaa aatataaggg
    28381 acatgataga gctgtagatt ttcatatttc tatttattgt aatttatatg aaaaccgtca
    28441 ataaacattg atgttaaagg gatttatatg aaatttggta tttataaaag gaacatgata
    28501 ccgctaggga tgattcatct tttcagatag aaagggacat gataccgcta tgaattttca
    28561 tgttttataa ttccctgaaa tttgaggaga tgttgtataa atgtatggta tataaggggt
    28621 ttaggaggat ttatgaaaca agaaagggac atgataccgc tataaatttt cttgtttcat
    28681 accttgaata tagaagaaac ccttttgtat caagggtaaa aaagattatg aaaaaaatat
    28741 atagtttaat ttcatgaaac atttaagact ggattttttc atgttttagt caaaagggac
    28801 atgataccgc tatgaatttt cactttgtat gcaaacttta atgagtatta ccatatatac
    28861 aagggaaatt ttaaaacatg aataacctag ctttttcatg tttaatcaaa agggacatga
    28921 tatcgcaaaa gaatttcatg tttcagctaa ttccttgaaa aatattaggt ttcttataac
    28981 gtcttacctt ttccaaatgg atacagtctt gtataatcag taaaagaagt ggttagaagc
    29041 atacgtgcta gattatcact aaaggatggt tggatagaac ttactgtatt cttttttatt
    29101 ttcatgaata ggaacatcat aaggctatat agatttaagt ttaaatcatt ctcaattgta
    29161 aattaaataa ggagaaggat gtatatggat aatgttctac aattgtttaa agatgcatta
    29221 gtaatatcag cacctatcta taaacataat gaacaattgt ggtataaatg gaatgcttat
    29281 tacttagaag ttaaagaaga tactagtagg atcgtaactt cggactattt ttccccatca
    29341 ttttcaatgc ttgtacagtg gcttgaacag caacaaaaaa agggaatctc ctctttggaa
    29401 atattcacca acatagaagc ttaccaaatt gaaattgatg tggcgatagg attatttgtg
    29461 gagcaagagt tttcaagagc taacaatgaa accgtgcagg aaccaaagga atctaataca
    29521 agtttagagc acgagaatta ctatgaagtg aataattctg cggtttatta taaattaaga
    29581 gatggcatag caaagaatca atttgaagaa gatgaaaata caaagttgaa atcttatcca
    29641 attgaaacga aagatagtag tggagttgca caactttctt cacataaaga tgaagattta
    29701 agattaataa atattgaaga agctgctcgt tggaatacat tggttgatgg tgtaatgagt
    29761 aatatggatg atttaactgc tgactgttta gatgcaatta ctatccaatg gttaaatgag
    29821 gcaaagtccc ctgatgaatt catagacttt tcatataatc aggtattaga aatgtgtagc
    29881 atacctaaag caaaggctaa taacacagaa tattatcgag cagaagataa aataaaggtt
    29941 gccaaacgta ttgctgcctt agcaagtatt tttatctatt taaatgatga taatgaggta
    30001 gttgtattaa atgatcgagc tgaagcaggt aaacattatg aagtaaagcg agaagttatt
    30061 aagaggcttt ttgtattaga ttctgtggta ctctggagag atactaacac taacgaatat
    30121 atggggatag aatcttgcag gattaagcca gggagcttct tatcaagtta tttatatggt
    30181 tctagtagta caacggcact attatcaaaa aaagcgttag aatataatag ctatagacat
    30241 aaatatcata agagattgat tcgttattta acttggcaat ggagaattcg tcaaatgttc
    30301 tctagtttaa aaaggcctta ctctatagga ggagataagg gattactggc tgtcatgggt
    30361 ataaatcaaa atcaaaagcc aaatcgtatt cgtgaacagt tagaaaatgt tcttattgat
    30421 ttagagaagg aaaaggtaat atcacattgg gagtacagtg aagatttaaa agaggaaatg
    30481 ttaacaaaga agaattggtt taagaactat tatgctcagt taggtataat aattttaccg
    30541 ccgaaagaat taatgaattc aatagaaaaa atagtgaaga aaaaaacagt agagattata
    30601 caagaagagt ctcctgtgaa aatagaaaat aacactttag atgttgatga gtatgaaaat
    30661 tcaattagag aaaaaatatc atacttccat atgaataaaa atattacaat gcgagaactt
    30721 tcaaaagaaa taggtatatc acaacctacc ctttctaggt tttataataa gaaaacaaaa
    30781 cgcctttcag gcacggctaa agataaatta aatcagtggt acaaaagaca aattattatt
    30841 gataagatgt agaaaaagct taaatccatg ataaaaagag nnctcttttt atcatggatt
    30901 tataacgcta gttaccaaat aaattggccg tatccagatc ttcatattca tcttttagta
    30961 ctgctttttc agttgttgat tcattttcta tatgtgtatc tttagaagta gaattctttt
    31021 cattagatga gattattcta tttgaatcgg ctacctcttc ttcatttgct tggctttctt
    31081 tttgaatagt aaggtttgaa ttatttaaaa gtatacgctt aacatcattt aaaaagtctt
    31141 tatcttgaag taaaatttct ttttgcattt gttgctgtat cttataatca gccacgtctt
    31201 gtaatccgtg tttatcaata aaatagcata caagtttata taaagaatcg gctatattgc
    31261 tttgtgactc gaaccattta aagaattctt cattctcaat cttcttgagg ttccagaaga
    31321 aggactctct ttttttgtcg gacatactat ttcacctttt ttcgagaaag aattttcttg
    31381 ataatttgca tccccttagc attcatatct acagcgtatt tctctggaat ccacaataag
    31441 tacattccaa ctcgctcaca atactctaat aattgattat ataattcatc tttaaaagta
    31501 atacttcccc caccatacac acataaaact tcagcttcac tggctgtatt gtttacatat
    31561 ttttcatctg tatcttctag gattagttca gcttgttcca cttttgtaat attaaagtgg
    31621 gttgttgcct cttcatggta tttatgatct atatcttgaa gaatctgaga gaattgttgg
    31681 cgtttaatgt ttgtgccacg ttcttgattt aataatttta cagcttcttc tgtagcatga
    31741 ccgacaccac gtctttcacc gctacaagca tcaattactg ggttcacgcc aactgtatag
    31801 atatactcag ttgttccatc cccaatatca gaatgtagaa tctttttgtt tttaaagaaa
    31861 gagccgtcaa tttttttgat ttcaagtttt tttgcatata gtttagtgaa atcagtaaac
    31921 atctcctctt ccccttcaag aattgcaaat aacggaggaa caccctcttg tgtaatgttt
    31981 gcactattaa atgttaagct aaccgttacc tgctcttctc ctacataaac cactacaaca
    32041 tgatttgaat tagtaaaacg ttgttctaaa tgtttagcgt ttacgggtgt ccattggctt
    32101 gctgggatag ctgaaataag gtcaacagtc acattgattg attgtggcag ttgttctgtt
    32161 cgttcccatt caagttgaac tgatttgttt gcgattaatc ctagcatatt aattagtggt
    32221 aaatcatcat tgtatttttg accgacttta atgttcatgt ttttaggatt tttacctgtt
    32281 aacatcgcgc gatttccaat gaaatacatc ccggatcttc gaattgattt actagcaata
    32341 ttcacgaaca tattatctac taaattaact acgttttttt ggatgtttgt ctctgtaaca
    32401 ttaggcattg agtaaacact ttgatataca tttttcattt ttatgtattc accattgatg
    32461 taacctttaa atgaatcgtt cccaatatca ccttctatgt ctatatgaag agttttgcct
    32521 tttaaacttg ccattataca tcacctctat gaaatttatt tctaatttat atctaatgaa
    32581 tatattataa cctataaaac ctttaacaac aagggtttta taaggtttat gaataaaaaa
    32641 tataattaaa atataaaata aatataaaat aaatataaat tagataataa atcgatatgg
    32701 atttggttat ttcgggatat ttctgatcct ttgtattttt agacatatat tagatatctt
    32761 ttaaatatct ataaaatata aaaggcgtta ttggtgggag gaatacgttt gtcgaagatg
    32821 ccttttaaaa tatcatgttg tttctatggt ttacggatag actattgatg atatattttg
    32881 ggaatccaag ggatatctag tggaataagg tatacatttt aatcaggagg aagaaaatta
    32941 gaaagcaaat aagattaatt acgaatatga cttatacata cttgaatagt taaaatggtt
    33001 agccgaataa acgttataaa ggtgttattt cggtgtttga tattatgtga acgctaggcg
    33061 ttattaatgc gttaaccccc tttatatcaa tgatttcaat gttttttata aacaaatagc
    33121 tgataaaaga aatgagattg gaagattaga tgttttttgg tgtagtaacg cattgaaaga
    33181 cggttttaaa ctgagatctt tattatataa gtttgttttt ggctattttg atgataacta
    33241 taactaaaag actaaaaaag tagtatgcaa attaaccctc tacatatcaa gttacaatat
    33301 gtattttgtt gtatatgttc tatttgaatc tgcagcactc ctttaaaaga atagagaatc
    33361 tatgaaattt gatttgaata taaaaattga acaggattaa ttacagattc atatatattt
    33421 gctaaacaaa cgttattatg gtgtttatct ggcgaactta gcagatgaac actaggcgtt
    33481 tttaaagcgt taaacattgt aatagcaaca tttaaaggta tttttaaaga aaaaatggtt
    33541 tacgtaatga taaaacctat aaatttattt ttctagctca ataataaaaa aagtagtttg
    33601 tataggctgt aaagaatttc aattgaagta tttctatata aaaaatcaca tagatatcaa
    33661 aatagtctct acatacttac ttagatcata gtggcaatat aaagctatgt tgaaaaggtg
    33721 ttttttagga ggtccattgg taacatactt tgaaaaatat aacttctttc tgaagcaact
    33781 attataatat gatttgggat tggatatata tctagggtgt taatcggttt gcatactttt
    33841 actgtttata gtaggaatgt agtaagtgat tctccgtgaa cgctatgcgt tcacggagaa
    33901 tcacaggaat actggcttaa agtttaaaag taagatattt aaatagataa tgaataacct
    33961 ttagtgctct tgttttattt ttgaaattaa ctctaaattt ttatggtaag acatcaaatt
    34021 ttttaaccaa aattatatat ttaagtttct taagttacat taaatacaat agttttatta
    34081 tatgaacgtt ttagaagtgt tatttaggcg ttgttatttt gtaatggggc ctacttgaat
    34141 caatttttag ttgcatattt acatattaat taattcgatg tttttgatgg atagagcaga
    34201 agcttcggta aagagataat atgagtgtaa tttaaaagaa tcttcttttt tatataagga
    34261 gattcaagat agaaatctta gtccggagag aagtacgatg gatataagca tatgtttttt
    34321 gaaatgaatt actctagtcc aaacaaaata aaattctaca aaagaaacaa acgaacggaa
    34381 atatggttat aatagatgat caaacaaaaa tatctataat ctatagtgga acgctgtttg
    34441 taaagcctat gaattagtac gactgttgag aatgatgtgg gattaggaat taaagaagtc
    34501 tttttattta taaaaaagct aaatttgttc caacagtaga aactagctaa taaaaacaaa
    34561 acgtattctt ttcagaagaa cgaatgatac tttgaactgg catatgtagt ctaaagaagg
    34621 caataatttt ttgatgtatc ttagatgtaa tttcaataac gttggagtcg aaggcaaaat
    34681 gtaatgagga gaaagttata gttgtatcta atcgcatgct ttaggcattt attttagagg
    34741 ttttacgaat gaatttttca ttattatggc atattctata atagatatat taatcaagga
    34801 ttaactaaaa aaataaatca attcatttct agctttacaa tataattata aaaaaataga
    34861 aaaattttat aatgggattt atgagtgtaa cgaaagttac tatcacacat tgagggtttc
    34921 atgaccgttt ttataacgtt catgaaaccc tcatgaaacc ctcagaaaat atttttaaca
    34981 ctactaacaa ttttttgtat aggatgtatt taatatgaga atactattta tgtgaaactg
    35041 tgacctctta acaatattgc gatctattta atatatgaga ttactgtttt atcctgtttt
    35101 tcataatttc gtcaagcatg ggacgatagt ttacaattgc aatgagtttt ctgcaaccaa
    35161 catcctatct taagaattca taaaaagcaa tatctacaat tatatgataa caagccaagc
    35221 attttggctt acgtcaattg gtatacacct accacgttca catttttgag gaaatagttc
    35281 tttgtcagag attgataaaa tttatgcaat aattttgaga atgctacttt taagcaacta
    35341 tgcttttaaa tgatgttacc aaatcgaaga tgttataaat ttaaattatt aatcctaact
    35401 ataatctata aaggttaagt gaatatttta aggtatcggg attcttggag aatctaaacg
    35461 ttatcaaagt gttattttag tgtttatttt cacgtgaacg ctatccgtta ttttaccgac
    35521 taatccctta actacaacgt taggagttat ttaaagagtg ttacacctaa caaatgtatg
    35581 aataaataaa ataaggattc atatgatgtt ttgttccatt tgaatgataa aaataaaata
    35641 tatctataca taaattagta ttctgtatat tatttaattc ttataatata ttttataact
    35701 agtactaaat gttataaaaa caatttcaac taaatgaagt aaaaatatat cgtattaaat
    35761 tctttaaaca gggatcaact tgcaagaagc aaagcataat cttccaaggg cgtatttcaa
    35821 gaaatcccct aattttagct gtgttataga tgttcatgag agtttcattc ttataacaca
    35881 cattatgata aaggtattaa cacaagttta aatcataaga aggaagtatt ttatttataa
    35941 agtatatgaa ttacgagaat agccacctaa caaataagaa atggattgtc tttttattta
    36001 aacatcttgc atctccannt ggagatgcaa gatgtttaat actgtaggaa ttaaaaaaat
    36061 gaacgcttac gaaacgttaa tttaacgatt cgtaaaacgt gaacgcatag cgttcacaag
    36121 gaattcggca cattaacatt atacgtttag atatatttat atctaaacgt ataatgtggc
    36181 tttaggatag atatgtctta tttaacagtg ttgataacgc gtataaatta gtaataatga
    36241 acgctgcgat ggtatggtgc ttttttatca ttacaaatct taagatggat cctaagttaa
    36301 tgttaagctt aatataacaa atacaatcta ataaatttat taaagtaggc tggagatata
    36361 ttaagtatct ttggaatcca taaggcagga caaagagata agtagttgtg attatactaa
    36421 aatctttttt aacttaagtg ttattgagtg ttttttatgt gaacactacc cgtttttttg
    36481 gcgtttacct ctttaatatc aatatcctga gttgtttaaa ggatacaata tatgctaaag
    36541 caatatataa aatctgatag ggtgtatcaa ttaatagtcc ataataaagc tggatgtttc
    36601 tatgttgtac taattaatga acgttataat aacgaccctg actatgctat atatgtcata
    36661 aagtatttta agcaagtggt atgaaataaa gttgttgcta aattaaaaat agttgatggt
    36721 agtagactat gttcgaagta tgattacgga aatatagaca ttaattggcg tgttcttcct
    36781 gtggtacata tcttattagc aaagttttaa attataagag cgataagaat cgtctaaaag
    36841 gcctaggagc tatgtgatag cggcctaaca aattaaagaa tggaaaattt tctttgttta
    36901 gtgttttgaa cttgaaacga tctgtaagga tattagatgg caagtatttt aatacaataa
    36961 aaaaaacgat atgagcgctt acaaaacgtt aatttaacgt tttgtaaata atgaacgcat
    37021 agcgttcatt agagattcag tgcataaata tagtagtttt cctttaagga cgacataatg
    37081 taactttaga agtaaaagat atggccttta ataatagcgt ttataacgca taggatttaa
    37141 taataatgaa tgctgtgatt gatgacattt atatgaaaaa atttagtctg gcaaaatgaa
    37201 ttaaagaaga ctagaaaaaa catggagttt cctatacagg tttattatgt ggttaagaaa
    37261 ttagaggatt tgttaatctt acctaaaaat tgacaaagta aacacttaac taattttagg
    37321 aaataggatt aacatgtttt tattagcgat ataaagagtt ttttgaatcc ataagaaagg
    37381 tccaataaga tatgttaaga aaaatatatt ggacaactga gtacctagta tccttgaggt
    37441 aatggatacc taagtacaga agccaaccgg tttctaattc agtaggctat cccgatagtt
    37501 cttatgttta gcttcatttc taagattgag cgctgtgtta cgatctctat catgacgtgt
    37561 gtcacaataa ggatagtcct actcacgaat gtttagattt ttagcatcta tgtttttata
    37621 gttgcaattg gaacataatt gactagaagc aaatgtttta gatattacaa ctaattgttc
    37681 actacaccac tttactttat atttcaacat tgtttgaaat tgtgaccaag acatgtcact
    37741 aatcgctttt acaagctttc tatttttgag cataccactg aattataaat attctttacc
    37801 aatgacatga tgctttttga tgattttagt agaaagttta tgtaattaat caacccttat
    37861 aatagcatca tgtatcacag gctatttatt ctagttagga ttagtaacac aagttgtaaa
    37921 aaactacact cttcgaaatt taacaagaaa aaacgtatca tagaaatttt tttacaaaac
    37981 tacatattcg tgttgtaagg atgagcaaaa aaaaaacggt agctaccgct ttttttttgc
    38041 tcaattagat atatttgata aaaaacgtat atctgattta atttaaatta aataaacgtt
    38101 gaatgaacgt ttttttggtg ttatcttgct gttcttggcg atcttcattt aatagttcaa
    38161 ttgctttatc cagtttttct tgtaataact gaatctgtag atctttgtct tctttttctg
    38221 agcgttcctg taataacaat ttaatgatat cttggttttg ttgtacaatt ttatcttgtt
    38281 gctcaagcat gtgagaaaat ttttcttgaa tcatcaaaat atcagtttct gaacgttttc
    38341 tgagcgttac ttgaacttca ttttcctcat gaacgctatc cgttttctga gcgttctctt
    38401 cagtattttc catgctttcc atacttcttg ttgcagcttc ttctagtttc cagttttgat
    38461 ttaagtattc tttcatttgc tttaagatat ctatatcatt ctcatagtaa attcgttgat
    38521 tacgctcatt tctttcaaat atatattcca ttttttctag ttcaattgac catctgcgaa
    38581 gtgtattggt gtttatatct agttgttttg ctacttcttg tgcaaaatat ccatattcca
    38641 aacttcacac ctccattatt tgtatgttag atattgattc gttcttgaaa agatctttcc
    38701 tttaagagta gaaattttta taggcagcca tctaatcatt tgtactcata tcagtttgtt
    38761 tgtatacata cttatatatt aagtcagtct atacatctag cgttaatgtt ttttcaacaa
    38821 tgaacgctat tcgttctaat agcgttcatt gttggaagtg aacaagtatt tatacaacat
    38881 taatgtacat aggaaactat tttaaaacta actattaata ttagaagttt gttgctgata
    38941 taagaatttt actagatatt tgcaatagaa tcaaagcttt cattaataga attagcaatt
    39001 aagtacggtt tttatagtac atatgcctaa aaagctttat ttatatgtga acgctatgcg
    39061 ttaaagtagc gttttattgt tgtatgaaag catgtataga tattgcttga atttttaaaa
    39121 tatactgata ttatttgttg ggttttgaat ctcgaacagg gttattttta taagtgaaaa
    39181 gtaatgagga tattgggaga tgaaatatat taattaaata ttaaataatc atagctaaaa
    39241 aaacttaatt tgaggtttca tttgtattag tatggaccag atttctgaat aatatacatt
    39301 ataaatttga tatgaaatgt agatgtgtat aggaagatga aaaggggggc aataaatcta
    39361 gacgtttatt aactttacta gtaattaggg tgaaggattt caagagtcgt taaaagtaat
    39421 agaacagatg ctagaacaaa atgtagattg tactatagtt gaagaggggg acgaagacgc
    39481 ttgtataatg aaatcagttg ttaagacaat tcgtgaaata agttattata ccttttaaag
    39541 agtgaaatca atgagtacga agattttaaa gaacataggt aatttagaaa aagttaattc
    39601 aatattattg aacaattttg atgaataaca aaagaccagt gtagttatat aaccaataga
    39661 atcatatttt aatcgattgt ttaaaatatg aattatgcca aattatataa aaagttaggg
    39721 aatcttttag aaaatatgct aagcctcact aaaaagttac aaatagatgc aaagtactat
    39781 atttaataaa tcttgtttta gaaattaaaa taaataaaaa cattagaatt aatatttggg
    39841 ccataatggt tattgtatca aggtattgga gatttttact tagtaaattt ctaagtaaat
    39901 agtttagtaa ataataattg aatatactgt attcataagg tttaaatttt atagttgaat
    39961 taaaaagaaa aaactatagt acatagaaaa tatatatgat ttatgagttg tttaattgaa
    40021 gaccaacaag gttataaaga actataggaa gacattacaa atagccttgc tgtatatgtt
    40081 tttttcagca aggctatttg taattggatt tttttgattt taatcgtgtt cttctagaaa
    40141 attatagaaa acaaatgtat gactattagt tgtatctgag agtgagcttg tattttgtgc
    40201 attacgtttt ctacgttctt gcttctgttt agatttttga ttaaacattt ttatgaaatg
    40261 tgcaggatta ctgttttcag ctttattaaa ctggaaccat tgcacacatt cttcaaaatc
    40321 ccatcttgtg tagcgatcaa tatccggtgg caatcttaaa gcaattgtat acgcatcatt
    40381 ttcagatagg tatgttagct cttgactcaa aatgtagtaa tacgctcttt tctgatcttc
    40441 actcaaataa tcatttaatt cttgtaatct attatttttt ccttgtttct catgattgac
    40501 agcaggtttt gattgctctt caatgccgaa aaaatctaag gaaggtgaag gtttaaaatt
    40561 gttcttttgc ataaattcgg gatctgttac atcagacttt ttactaattt tgttctttaa
    40621 aaatctagta aaagtagcac aaacatcaat tgctacagcc cattttatct tgaaatattc
    40681 aacgattttt aaataattat tatgtattgt taagatgcag atttatctct ataaaatata
    40741 attgcacgta aatcctaaaa tacctttcat ccttgattta acaatgatat ctaatccttt
    40801 ttacaattgc acataaaaag aagcacataa tttttcttta aattaagtgc tttttattta
    40861 ttaaatgaag tattttacat ttaaatatta taaaattaaa ctggatataa taggaattat
    40921 cgaggaggat tttatgtata tttcagagtt aacaataagc aattttagat cgtttaacaa
    40981 aaaaacaacg ttaaatttta atgatggaat taatgtaatt attggacaaa ataatgctgg
    41041 taaaacaact gtaataaaag cattagatat cctttttaac aattcttcta gtaagagatt
    41101 gaacattaac gattttaatc gtagtgcctc gattgaagaa ctaaaagtat gcccacctaa
    41161 aatatatata tctgctaaac tacaagaatc tgaaaatgaa ggtgaatact cagatgaatt
    41221 agtgacagta gctacctggt taacaaccct taataaaccg tatgaagcta caattaccta
    41281 tgaatatttc ttacctgaaa aagaagtagc tgaatataca aatttaatga aaaaaatatc
    41341 gactgaagat attaatcact attggaaagc tattgaacat aatttcttaa aaaagtatgt
    41401 tcatagagta tacgttggaa atcctgaatt caaaaattct gtgcagaatg atgaaataaa
    41461 tcgttttgat tttcaatttt taactgcaat tcgtgatgtc gaaagagatt tattcaaagg
    41521 aaataacagt cttttaagag aagtaataga cttttttatg gactacgata ttaaaagtaa
    41581 cagtgagtta gaaaaaaagg aaaaaataga acaaattcaa aagaaaaaaa gagacttttc
    41641 agttgaatca aagaagataa ttgaatcact tcagcaacgt atgagaaacg gtgaagaaca
    41701 aattttaaag tatgtcaata atactggggc tggaattgat gaatctaaac cttcatttga
    41761 tggagaaatt ttggacaccg aattatattc agcattaaga ctcattgtcg aaaaagaatc
    41821 tggaattaag ctacctgcca ttagcaatgg gctaggctat aataatttaa tttatatctc
    41881 ccttttgcta tcaaaaatgc aaaaagatgc ttctggagaa tatttagggt caaatgctaa
    41941 agtgttctcc atattagcta ttgaggaacc agaagcacat ttacatccaa gtatgcaata
    42001 taagttttta caatttctaa aagaaaataa agattcagat gttaaccaaa tatttattac
    42061 ttcacattct ccaaatataa ctgctgcagt tgatttagaa gatattttag ttattcaaaa
    42121 aattaatgaa gaaattaaaa tagcttatcc aagtaaagta ttcaatgatt caaacgagga
    42181 agatatcata tctcgaaatt atgtgaaaag atttttagat gtaacaaaag cagatttatt
    42241 ttttgcgcaa aatgtaattc tagtagaggg tattgctgaa cagcttgtac ttcctgaatt
    42301 cgcagcctca atggatttga atttagcgga cagccatacc acaatattga atattggtgg
    42361 aagatatttt aatcatttct taaaattatt tgatactaac cgttgcaaat ttgccttaac
    42421 aaaaaaagta gcgtgcataa ctgatttaga tccagttaga aaactaaaag acgctgcaga
    42481 tgaggatagc aattggaaaa agtgtcttcc catatttttg aacttacaac cagaagacta
    42541 tgaatataaa aaaacttcta attcactcgt ggggacatat agccatagtg attcgaaaat
    42601 taaagttttt acccagacac acggacaaag ctctacattt gaatatgatt tgattttgaa
    42661 gaatccgagt tgcgaaaaat tagtaacccc ttcagtttct aatgctcaag agattaaaga
    42721 gttaatggac cttgttgcaa gagataaacc tataaaggaa atagttgcaa gaataagaaa
    42781 gaatgccttt aaagacgagc ttttaaactt gcttactctt ggattgttaa aagatgagtt
    42841 aagcgtaaag aaaggcataa ttgctagtcg atacctatta tctatctcta aaggagaagc
    42901 ggctcaggag attgcttatg tcataagtac agctgagcag ggcttaattg agccaccaga
    42961 ttatataagc gaggcgataa aatggatttg tcagtagcca cggaattaga aaatagtaac
    43021 agtataatac caattgatga gcattttaaa ttatatgctg gaccgggtgc aggaaaaacc
    43081 acttttttaa ccaatcatat taaaagaatt ctacatcaat caactaaact tggaaaagca
    43141 aaaaaaattg cttgtattac ttatacaaat actgccgtta atactcttgt caataaactc
    43201 gaagattcta ttgaatcatt agaaatatgc acaatacata gcttctgcta taagcacatt
    43261 gtcaaaccat acatttggat tttagaagat tcacctttac ctattgataa aatagatggg
    43321 catgaacaaa ttaaactacg gcacagtcaa atcaatcaat taaaaattga aattggacaa
    43381 aattatttaa atgatgtgaa attatgtgag gcgctaaata aacttcaatg ggttttagat
    43441 gatgaaatac caacattaaa atttttaaat gcttatgatg gtaagataga aggttatttc
    43501 ctaaaaaaaa gtgcttatta taaatataaa caattatatt ggtccgaagg aaaattaagt
    43561 catgatgatg tcctttattt tgcgtataaa attttacaag aaaacatacg aataatagat
    43621 attattagag ctaaattccc ctatatttta attgatgagt ttcaagacac tagtccatta
    43681 caaacagcca ttattgaatt gattgggcaa aaagaagtta atataggagt aataggtgac
    43741 ttatgccaat caatttattc ttttcaaggg gcaaacgtag aatcatttga gatgttttca
    43801 attgaaaata tgaaattata tattttaaag gataatcata gatcaagtaa cgagattata
    43861 aatgtactta atcatatgcg taaaaataaa gactttgagc aatcctctcc cactcataaa
    43921 tctggtaacc ttcctactat actggtagga tctaagaaaa gtgcttatca ttacttgaat
    43981 gataaatcaa taaatccagt tgtactatca tataaaagtg aaaactcaaa gtccgttgaa
    44041 tatgaaacag atttaattga agatatggat ttcaatatta ttcttcaaga ttcaaataat
    44101 gaaagaggct ggagaatttt tcatataatc caatctatcg aattagctaa acagtttcaa
    44161 ttaaaagagg ctttaagatt aatgaaaatt gcttatcgaa aagatgagcc ttttactgat
    44221 aaagaggctt ttgttaactt aaaaagattt ttaaatatgt acaatgaatt tgaaaccaaa
    44281 agcattactt acttccacaa cgagttaatt gtagggcaat acaatgttaa gggacgtatt
    44341 tccagaggag cagcaaaaac attatatgat ggtttaactt atagaaaagt tgccctccaa
    44401 atgaaaattt tagatgactt aagtgatttt aaaacaatcc accaatctaa aggagatgaa
    44461 tttgaaaata ttttagtaat aattcctccc caaaaacaag gaacagagct aaactttctg
    44521 ctttcaccta acatgaatat agaagtgcat agagtttatt atgtggcatt aagtagggca
    44581 atctcgggac tctatattaa tgttgagagc ttaaaagaac aagaaaaagc agcactcata
    44641 gaaattggtt ttgaagtaat acaggtagac caatcaaatg aattaaatat tactactaag
    44701 gagctagtta aatccttata agtcctagat attttaacta agaataaaat ttaaaagcat
    44761 atttatgaaa tatcagcagt ccctggtttt atttgtaaaa taaaaccagg gactttaatg
    44821 ctataaaata caatcaattt agtacgcaga ggaatttgta tattttttcc tagaataata
    44881 aatcttatat aatttaaata tagaacccgt ttgaattaaa tagatgcatc ttgactctat
    44941 attaaatatc ttgtaatcaa actagtttat agttaatagg agaagcaagg taagtgataa
    45001 tgatggaaga tgtacttttg gaaaagaggg acttaataag tgaggtaata tttggggtat
    45061 atggaaatta ccgataaatt aatttttcaa taggtgcagt tatcaaatat ttaaacgaag
    45121 aaggagatac tctatatata atgcttaaat ctgtaacaga ttttccttcg atgtgtaaat
    45181 ttacaatttc ttttttttta tgatcatcac ttttttgatg actatagtcg gtcaattgaa
    45241 atgtcatgag aatcccaaaa gctttcggtg aagagcataa aaaaaggctg atttttctca
    45301 agaactatta gttctttaat gtgatataga tagaacttat attagattac ttgagtgtac
    45361 tcaaagacaa ttaagcatat ctgccgtatt cgtcatatgt aaggtattaa atattgcccc
    45421 acatgaatta attaaagaag tggaagaacc tataaattcc taataatgaa tctgtctaaa
    45481 gaaacaatct aacattctgg ttatttaatg cttctttttg ttttttggta taagatatat
    45541 tatataaata ccatccgtat atctaattaa ttaaataaag aatttccacc aaggacttac
    45601 aacattttaa aagtatttta aggagtgagg gaattatttt gaaaatctat gtcccagcag
    45661 ttcaaaaatg tattttaaaa gaaacaggtt gtaaaaattc tatataccac cttcttgaaa
    45721 acgaaaagga gattactggt gaaattatca gaattgaaaa gcactttttt aattttaaat
    45781 gtggagaaga tttatattgc tttacaactg acaaaaagaa gagcgatttg tctgctacat
    45841 atgtattact aattgagaaa ataacaattg aacagaacat aaatgttaat gaaattgtga
    45901 taaagcattg gcttaagcac cctttactat ctagaaattt tactaatgaa gaaattttaa
    45961 atagctggag tagagcattc aattttattg aggaaaatat agagacagat gagaaggggc
    46021 tacgcagacc acaaattggt gctctatatt ctattttaag ccatttaaaa gttccaaata
    46081 atttggctac agtggtgatg cctactggta ctggaaaaac cgaaacgatg ctttcaacat
    46141 taatagcagc taagtgtgag aagttattaa tcactgttcc aagtgatgct ttaagaacgc
    46201 aagtcgctaa taaatttctt aaattgggct tgctcaaaga atttgggatt gttaattcaa
    46261 gtgcgctatt ccccaaggtg ggactgattt ttgagaagtt tccttctaca gaatcttttg
    46321 aaggatttct agaaaactct aatgtagttg ttactaccat gaatatttta tctcggatgg
    46381 ataaaggtaa tagagcttta ctctcaaaat attgttccaa tgtatttata gatgaagcac
    46441 atcatgtaag agcaacttca tgggaagatg ttagaaagac atttgatgat agtaaggtaa
    46501 ttcagtttac tgctactcca ttcagaaatg atggtaaaaa cttagatggt aaaattatat
    46561 ttaattatcc cttagaagaa gcacaaaaag aaggatattt tactgagata gagtttatac
    46621 ctgttaaaga gtatgatggt cacaaggtag atagggtagt tgcagcaacc gccattgaaa
    46681 gactaattaa ggatagggat gataatgatt tccctcacat tctaatggct cgatgctcta
    46741 ataaaaatag agcactacaa gttttcaaaa tatatcaaga gctaacagaa aacacgaatc
    46801 ttatccctgt tttaatatat tcaggaattg aaaatcaaaa aaatatttat caagaaatta
    46861 taaacaagaa atataacatt attgtatgtg tggatatgtt aggagaagga tttgatttac
    46921 cagaattaaa agttgcagca cttcatgata taaggaagag cttaccaata acattacaat
    46981 ttattgggag atttactcgt actaaacatg atgaaagttt aggtaaagct gcatttattg
    47041 ctaatattgc tgaattagaa gtaacaggtg ttcttgaaga tttatatagt aatgacgcaa
    47101 actggaataa tttgattagc aacataagtt ccactagtgt tgaatccgaa atagaataca
    47161 aagatttttt agagggattt aagaatataa ctcaatctaa ctttgcattc aaaaatatac
    47221 atcccaaatt aagcacagtc gtatacaaag gtaaaagcat gttttggtca cctttagtat
    47281 taaaagaata ctttacaaaa aacactaatt atgaatatgt gttttttgat ataaaccaaa
    47341 atgaaaatat ggttgttatt gcttatgcaa agaaaaattc cttggattgg ttaaacgata
    47401 aaaacacatt taatttatca tggacattga taattttaat ttgggattct gaaaaaaaat
    47461 tactatacat taacagttcg gataattcta gcctatataa agaattagca actcaagtaa
    47521 tagatcaacc catactaatt aacggaatgg aagtatttaa gtcactttat aatattaaca
    47581 gattaaaact tcaaaatgtt ggtatgaaac ttttcttagc aaaagatatc agataccgta
    47641 tgagcgtagg tagtgacctt agtgaagcta tccccttaat ggaaaaacag cgaagccaaa
    47701 aatcatatgt ggttgggact ggatttgaaa atggagaacc agttaatata ggctgctcgt
    47761 acaagggaag aatttggact aagttacaag ggaatttgat gaatttaaaa aaatggtgta
    47821 ctaatgttgg ggagaaatta tcaaattatt caattgatcc taatcaagta ttagttgaat
    47881 gtctagttcc cacaagaata tgccagcttc ctaatgaagt cccaataggc attgattggg
    47941 attacgaagt gtatatggaa aatgagacca aattccgttt taaggttgga catatagaaa
    48001 aaaacttaag tgcagtagaa ttaaatatta aaaactttga aattaggggt tatttagaaa
    48061 tagagttaaa aattgacgag atatgtatac ctattaaatt tacagttttt aatgatcttt
    48121 ctcatggtta cgaagaaggt ttacccaact ataaatttga agtcttgagc gaagacaaag
    48181 tactcgtgga atttggttct aaaaggatgc cacttattga ctttctagat tactatacac
    48241 ctactatttg gtttgcagat ggatcttctt taactgggaa tgatcatatt attctaaaac
    48301 atcacattaa tttatataat agggaattat tgatgccatt tgattggact ggtactgata
    48361 tttcgaaaga atctcagcat gtcaatccaa aaattgaaga ttccatacaa tatagaatga
    48421 ttcaatattt aaaagaaaaa gattatagcg ttatttatga tgatgacggc agtggtgaaa
    48481 tagccgatat tgttacaatt aaagaaactg aagatgaatt aaaaatacaa ctataccatt
    48541 taaaatacgc taaaaacgga agagtttccg aatctatagc aaatctttat gaagtgtgtg
    48601 gacaagcaca aaagtctaca cagtggaaat ataaatctgg aaaagaattt ttcagtcatt
    48661 tactaagaag acataccaaa acctattcgg gtcaacagtg tagccgatta gaaaaaggta
    48721 atctagaatt attggcaacg ctacaagata aagcaaaaaa gaaaattccg atgtcttatg
    48781 agatttttat tgttcagcca agtatttcaa agaaaagtgt gcgagacgat attttaactt
    48841 tattaggagt tacagaaaac tttattaaag agacaacagg tatagagtta aaagttattt
    48901 gtagttatta aaatgcatag gagtcttact ctagcgtttc gtaagactcc taatattatt
    48961 tataaattta atctagctat cttccaaatc taaattgaat aactcattaa gtttttctat
    49021 ttttttatcg tttacatcaa tagtatttga aattgctgat tcattttgca aaaccttatt
    49081 agggttattt aattctaaaa cttgtgaagc ttgatttggt aaagtaataa ttgctgcctt
    49141 cacattagct tgtcttaatt tttctgattg tccgtataaa tgaggaaaat aactttcagc
    49201 aacaatttga ttatacagtg tttcgtagtg agttctctgg acagttactt tagatagctg
    49261 ttgtttcaat tgctgaattt ctaactgcag ttttggtaca gattcttcaa gtgttgctaa
    49321 ttttttaacg tctgtgtaaa gatcactaat aatgtttaat agctttgtaa tctcattttt
    49381 taattctatt gtgttagtac catattttaa aaaaagttct tcaacactag gaatcgttat
    49441 aataccgctt tcgtccagtt taggaatatg aataggtgaa tttaaatgat ttataaattc
    49501 tttcattcgc ctactccatg tattccttcc gattccagtt tctttttcta ataataacga
    49561 cgttaatttt cgactaggct gcttatattt aacctctaga gcaatttgct ttaaatcttc
    49621 atcagaccat tgttgtggtt tccctctttt agtttttacc attcttatca cccgcaatat
    49681 tagcatctat tttcgatttc aattccatat agtattgtaa ctttttggcg gccgactttc
    49741 tttcagttat atttaagtca tgaccgtatc tttgtggtaa tccaaataag ctttctaaaa
    49801 gggaaataga ctcttcaatt cgttgttcta aatctacaga atgattagac agccatctaa
    49861 tagcttcgtc tttttcattt atactagggg agaaaatata ttttggacaa aactcacaga
    49921 actcaataca agtattcggg aaattctctt ttagttctga acataaaccg tattgaactc
    49981 tacctatgtg ttttgcagtt atcttctctt tcgcaatgtt agatttatga acaatatatt
    50041 ttttccaccc tatgatagag ttgtccattc tatagctaat ctctgcttcg agctttagtt
    50101 gagctagcct atatacatat gattgtgcaa aatgctgaac atgactaaag taaccttgcg
    50161 taatttttaa ttgactatgt ccagctagag tagcaatatt atgcatacta aacccttgca
    50221 aacacatatt gatgatagcg aaatgtcgcg tatccccaga tttcacgcgt tccaaattgt
    50281 atttaccata tttatcttct acgattattt tataaaatcg atcttttaag tcattaaaat
    50341 tacgtaagtt cattatcgga ttctgctttt ttcttttaac tttataattt aagctgaaca
    50401 tttctgatgg gaaaaaatat tcagagtaag gaaagtacat atttaccttg tcccttactt
    50461 ctattaaagt ttggtatgtt tttcgatcaa tcacaactga atcatatttt atagaatcat
    50521 taatagtagt agatttattt tttattcgtg gaactgaaat tgtatagggc tcatttttac
    50581 tttcatcata agacaggcaa ttttttttaa gttttagaag ttcacttgga cgcataggca
    50641 atgtattagt gagtaaccac caaactaaga ttggtatgta acttataatt tcttctacag
    50701 aattattttt aaaataatga ttgataacat catctaactc aagtacatct tgaaagttag
    50761 gtaaatctct ggatactttt gattgcttag gcatactaga gcatatatta aggatttctt
    50821 gataattatt agttctataa aaatcaatga aattagaggt aacactaacc atgtgataac
    50881 caagatattt atatttctta atactttcaa ctaatatact ctttaattga accaaacttt
    50941 cgaaaccttg agattcaagt ataacctttc gtaatacaga taactcatca taagttgttt
    51001 tggatgtctt tccagatata agtctaagta aaataaagta ttttagatgt tcattgattt
    51061 gtggatagct aattagatca aatttcattt gcaagtttaa ttgtgataaa ggatcataaa
    51121 caagccaaag gttgtctgca aaagatttat tttttataac tgtgctttcg actaaatcat
    51181 caaatatctg tttataatct tttaataaca agtcatcttt agaaatttgt tgaatggact
    51241 ctattttata aaaacgtgac tcatttaaaa tttttctaat ctccatggtt atctcctggt
    51301 aaatagattt tataagcata tcgttttaac aaattattga tttgatttac ctctacataa
    51361 gcttttacat aacttttacc gaaagtgtca ttagcctcac tcagtatcaa taagcattgc
    51421 agtaggaagc gactttgcct ttttaaaaga ttttcattat cactttcctg tattgaagtt
    51481 aaaagtctta gagtttcttg atttaattga attaaaatca aattttgtgg aagaacatat
    51541 tcacaataca tgcaattcat taaagctgga taagcacaat tggggaatac taaacattgt
    51601 gcatgctcaa ctttagaagg catagaatga attgataact tcgaaaataa ctcatgtaat
    51661 tgctgtttat ttaagcgcat aacttggtgt ataactttta accttttctc atagattgta
    51721 ttcattactt ccacaatcga atcattatca gtctcctcta taatggcagg ggttaaataa
    51781 ttagaaacat aagcagctat tgattcggtt tctttaagag agaggtgttc tttaatttct
    51841 tcaatcatag tggttctatc ttctagattt aagttgttat agttatcagt atatgtaaat
    51901 cttaataatt gttcatataa ccatccaaaa tttcctcttc gaaaaatatt tatggccact
    51961 cttccaagag aaccatcttt attcatcatc tgtatataag cttttgtagt atcttcattt
    52021 ttatgtgatc ttgcattttt agataaagtt agtgccagtt gagaatcaaa ggcatctcct
    52081 tcagttactg atccatatag gtatgttgcc aaagaacgat tcattatcaa gctactaaat
    52141 ctaaatccct caaatttttt ataatcgtta aaaaatttta aatgagtcac accaccttga
    52201 gttttaattt gacgatactt tcccgcgata aaggtttcta actgacatgt tttattttct
    52261 cttaatcgct cggataaaac taatgcgtaa gctagtggca tctctaggtt cgaaggtact
    52321 aagaaagtaa gtagctcacc tgttttagat gcacgcttat ttctaaagga aagatacaaa
    52381 gtcttaatta ctatttgaac ttgatgctca ttcaatttaa agttattact gtaaaaatct
    52441 gtttcctgaa tatcaagttc ttttaaattt aagttaggtg tattgagaat taaatcactt
    52501 cctcgtataa aatcacagca tagtaaagta acatataccc acatatttgc ataagatctg
    52561 ctattaagac ttttttcgat atgaagctct atattttgta catgcttata tatttgatta
    52621 aaagttgcag ccgaataaat ttcctgttct ttacgtttag acttttggac agctaacaat
    52681 ttattcttta aaggcatatt tttttgatca aatacgtatg atagaaaccg agtaaatagc
    52741 aatttttcct tcgaagtaag cagccctttt tttaaaaaca attgatttac ttcctctata
    52801 tcaactttga agatttcctc agataagttt ctttggagtt tgttatgaaa attaataaat
    52861 tggccaatag tagcttgttt atgaactgta gagcctgtac atttattaaa ataagcttgt
    52921 gaataagtta gaaatagcgt tcgagtatcc ataaacaaat tattctgttc tgttttgata
    52981 gatatttttt ttatcgcata ttcgcagtca atctctacag gattatcacg ttcttcgaca
    53041 aaccgtttgt attttatcag ctcttctttt ggtataaaaa cgcgaccatt tatttttttt
    53101 acatttattt tatgattgga gcctttcgaa taaatacgtt cttgaatagt aacaatactc
    53161 ctattaagaa tctccgaagc ctctttaatt gaataataat ctttattcaa acgaaccatg
    53221 gccgttcaac ttcctttcaa taagattagg aatatacttc tcatgcatat tatctaattt
    53281 ctcttcaatt tttttatgca ttcgtggtgt tgaaaccatg taggagagtg cggattctaa
    53341 actagagtca cctcgtaaat gtgcaatttc ataagggttt tgtgcctcat tcgcaatgag
    53401 atttgtaaat gttccccgtc ctatatgcgt agaccattta atacttttta aatgctgggc
    53461 tactaagcga tgttcaatat tatttgaagc ttctaaggtg gatattaatt tgattttaca
    53521 tttttcgaag tactgtctat agcttctacc agacatcggt tgttcattgg tgtttaaaaa
    53581 caaagcagta gtttgtttag aagagtatag ccttaaatgc tgtcgaatca aggtagttcc
    53641 ccaaccattt acatctaatg ctacttgaga tcgtgtcttt tttactgagg catgttcttt
    53701 taaatctgtt ctgaaatttt gattttctat ttttaatatc aattctttat ttgttataga
    53761 ttttgatatt tgtgtacgct ttaaattaac tacttctgaa actcgtagtc ctccaaatat
    53821 ttgtagatat attcctaaag ctattctggg agtatgtgta gaggcaattt ctaaaaataa
    53881 tggtatatat tcaaatggta aaatgtgttc aatttctttt attttctttt gtggataaac
    53941 cactgtaaaa ggagatttat aatataacgt attgtgttcg tttttttctt gtttaaaatc
    54001 gtttaaatta acttttgaga atagtaattt gtttgttccc caagtataga aatgcactaa
    54061 ggttctttca gcgtctttaa cagtatcttg agaaacctta ttggtaccca gccaatttaa
    54121 gtatgtagag ccatgtaaga tagtcaattc tgttaaattt ttgattttca aacatggata
    54181 atattttatt aagtagttta aaaacttcac tatatttgta gcgtgctttt tctgtgtatt
    54241 aaatgactta tacccccatt tttcaataat aaaattacta aggtgatgaa ttatatatgt
    54301 gtctgtttcg atgtttttaa gagcgattaa tgaaatatgt tttttttctt taactttttg
    54361 attttcccca attacataat caatccaaat tgcttgtgtt ataaatttaa aattttcatt
    54421 cacacttttt actgagatta attcccccac taactttccc ccttttctaa ttatgtgcaa
    54481 taagttttga agtttattat cccctatacc cttatgaaat taataattaa gcatctttga
    54541 tgttctttaa tattgagtat actattattg tacatcatta tggagataag cagatcgaga
    54601 gggtgagctt atctatcgag aaatatatga acatgcaggt gtgaacaagc gagaatcacg
    54661 actatttatc tcttcttatg aagccgcaga actagaggga gccttgaacc gattagaacc
    54721 aggagcagat tatgatgggc ttgcacaatc cgctaaagca aggcaatacc tggattatat
    54781 tttaggaatt aatgttacaa ggggctgtac atcaaaacta gctaaaaacc aattcttatt
    54841 ggcttctggt cgtgttcaaa tgtgcatatt gaatgaaatc cgtcaaaggg aaatcgcaat
    54901 tcaaaactat aaagaacaaa cctattacaa tttaaaacta caaacggaaa acggtttatc
    54961 accagtaatg aaaacagaag atcaactgat agatccatcg ccactacaaa agcttggaga
    55021 gagcttgaaa gaaacgaatg taatcgtaac ggaatttaaa gaaaatacga gaaaaaagaa
    55081 accaaaatta ttatataact taacggacat ctacaaagat gctcacgcca aactaaaaat
    55141 aaatgcggaa acagcaaaaa aatatataca gagtttgtat gaagaaggct ttattacgta
    55201 tcctcgttct tcatccaggc atttaccgac tgagcaagtg gaacgagtga aagaagtaat
    55261 ggcagcatta gaaaaaagca cttatgcaaa tctcgtacaa caagtggttc catcttctat
    55321 tacgaaaaaa catactactt ttaatgatga gttagtcagt agtcactttg ccatcatccc
    55381 aacaacaaaa ttatatgtcg agaccaaccg aaatccatta gaaaaacagt tatatgactt
    55441 aattgtaaaa cggtttatcg ggaattttat gaaaccagca atctacctgg taagagaagt
    55501 acattttata gatcaagagg gcaatatcta cagtacaaaa gaaaagatcc tacaagaaaa
    55561 agggtttcta agtgtgtttc aagaggatat agaagagggt tcagttgaag catttcagat
    55621 acctatttta cgagaaggag attctttcag aatcgttcag tataacttga ttgagtctcg
    55681 aacaaagaaa ccagcttttc atacggaaag ttccatttta acctttatgg agacggcagg
    55741 gcgtaaatta gatgatgaac atttgaaaga acttatgaaa ggaaaacgga ttgggacagt
    55801 cgcaacggaa gaaacgttta ttccgaaact gttagagcga agctatattg atgttaccaa
    55861 cagtcagatt cgaactacta atattggtcg tgcatttata gatgcttttc cggtagatga
    55921 aatcaaaaat ccagcttata cggctgaaat ggaagggatg atctacatga tcgaaaagaa
    55981 cgaaatgaaa tatgaggaat ttgtagagaa aacaaatacg tttgtaaaag atacggtgga
    56041 acaattaggc gcaatagatg ataaggtgtc ggatagtatt attaatacct ggcatcagca
    56101 gattgaagtg tgcaaatgcc cttgtagaaa aggaaaaatc cttcataaag gtaatttcta
    56161 tggttgcagt aattatccgg aatgtgaaat ctccttaccg aaaaaaatta aagaaaaagc
    56221 gattccggaa gcgcaagcga aaaagctgtt tgaggataat aaaacagatc ttttaaaagg
    56281 atttaagtcc aatgagaagg agttttccgc ttatctcgtg ttacatgaag ggaaagttaa
    56341 atttcagttc ccaacacaag aagagctgtc atttggtaaa tgcccaaaat gtaaaaaagg
    56401 ggatatgctt catcgtaaaa cattttatgg atgtacggag cataaaaacg gatgtgattt
    56461 tatgttgcca gccaagatga aggggaaagc aatccctggt aatcagatga agaagttaat
    56521 tcagtataaa acaacggatt ttatcaacgg ctttcaagga gaaaagggag aatttacggc
    56581 agctatctat atggaagcgg acggaagctt gaaattccgt tttccaacga ctgaagatcg
    56641 taccattggt aaatgtccat tgtgtaagag tagggttctt gtagggaaaa gtaactactt
    56701 atgtgagaaa tacaaaaaag gttgtgactt cattattttt ggtacagtct ctgggaaaaa
    56761 tctaagtagt aaccatgtga aaaagttatt agaaaagaat gtgacagatc agattaaagg
    56821 gtttatctcg aacaaaaatg ggaagaaatt tgatgctcgt ttatcctaca gcgtacagga
    56881 gaagagatta aaatttttat tcggcaaata aaaataaaat gtatcaacta taagtagcaa
    56941 aagaggacta ggaaacggaa tagtcctctt ttttatttca ttttatagag taaagggggg
    57001 attccgtaat ggcatatgtc agtgcggagg atgtgatgaa agcaagaaac gtggatttga
    57061 tttcatatct ggaagcaaaa ggagaaacgt ttaagaaaga aggtaactat tatcgtcata
    57121 cggagcatga cagtctcatc attaaaggca atcaatacgc ctggaatagt cgaggggaaa
    57181 aaggatatgg agcgattagc tttgcgatga tgtactatga tatgacattc ccacaagccg
    57241 tgatggacat tcagaagggg gactacaaag agtttgatcg ttcaaaagcg gaagaggagc
    57301 gcaaaaaaga gcagcagcct tttcgttatc caaaacattt agaggtgccg aaacagacag
    57361 aaatcaagca atacttaatt gatgagagaa aaattgatcc tcgtttagtg aactggctga
    57421 ttaaaaagga tctcatcgcc caagataaga aaaataatgt ggtgttcaaa tggagagaag
    57481 aaggaggcaa agggcaagtc attggaatga accgtcaagg gacggtcaaa atggagaata
    57541 aaagaggtag ttttaagcaa attgtcccga attatgaaaa aatcaatgcc ggctttacgg
    57601 ttgatgtagg taaaccggat aagatttatt tttatgaaga tccaatcgac atgttatctc
    57661 attggagcat taaacaaaat aatatccaaa acgctcgtct ggtttctatg catggattga
    57721 agtcaaaaac agtgattcaa tctttaatgg atgcgaaaaa agaagggcac gatattaaag
    57781 aggtcataat ggcagttgat aatgataagg ctgggaaaga cttcattcag acaatgaaat
    57841 gctttgtcga tcttaaagag gatattccaa cgaatgaaaa agattggaac gatgtccgga
    57901 agaaacaagt gaatgagcaa caggcaaaag aaacagccca accaaagaaa atgaaaccaa
    57961 ttaaagaggt ggagcgaagt gtctaatcta ccagaaatgc caaacatatt acaaattttg
    58021 atgtatggtt ttatccttta tgttcttttt cgtatttgta aattcatgta ccggaagatc
    58081 caggagcgaa gaatattaaa gcgaatggct aagtctggta ttcgctatat agacaaaatg
    58141 gacggacatc aattcgaggt atacctaaaa gctctctttc gagagttggg ttattctcca
    58201 acagtcacaa agcagtcaaa tgatttcgga gcggacctgg tattgaaggg gaagaatcgc
    58261 attgtaatcc aggcgaaacg ctacgggatg aaaaatagag tcggcatcag tgccgtacaa
    58321 gagatatatg cagcacaagc ctattacaaa gcaaacgagg gctgggttgt aacaaacagt
    58381 gtatatacaa gacaagcaaa agaattagcg gaggcatgct atgtaaaact tatagatcgt
    58441 gtagaacttc agaaattgat taataaaatc aatcccgaat attcgactga agatgtgtat
    58501 caaggggtaa aacctgcaga acggaaatgt cccacatgta aacatgattt agtgatctgt
    58561 aattcaaata aaacaggaaa taagtttttt ggttgttctc aatatccgac atgtacacat
    58621 acagaaccta tttatacatg agctgtgatg aaaatccggc tcttttttca tttgtttaaa
    58681 gaaaacatga aaaaaatccg tttaactaaa aaatgaccct tcagattttg ttatatgggg
    58741 ttttgatgga gttgttaata caataccctt tgaataaaat aaaaatttcg ctattcacta
    58801 cttagaaata ctatacgttt gtcttattct ccgtttcgag ggagatggac aagaacactc
    58861 ccttcttttt tgtcgcaatt aaacctttga atgaaatgca cataatctgc attttatctt
    58921 tatataacgg atatatccta ttaatacatc cgatgcgata taaaaatgtg aaagaggaga
    58981 aaaataaaat gaaaaagaaa cttttactaa tttgtgcgat ggggctatta acagtaggat
    59041 attcttcggt agcaagtgcg tctactggaa caatgacaaa ggaagaaata gcaattcagg
    59101 agcaacaaaa acaagcgcaa atgaaaaaag aagcaggaaa gcaagttaca aaaggtgaaa
    59161 aattgccaaa tacagcatcg aataatgtaa taatgatggc cttaagtgca ggtcttatag
    59221 tgttaggttc tgtgtttaga tttactcgcc gtaaaattaa aggataaaat aaaatatcta
    59281 ttaacatata aagaatagaa tgatttcata aaaaaaatgg taggagaacc ctaccatttt
    59341 ttcacatgga gggatgaaaa gtgacgtttc taaatcttgt tggatttgtt ctcatgataa
    59401 ttggtattct tattggatcg tattattcct ttgaatggta caaagggaaa agtcctgcac
    59461 aggagttaac gacagatgag ataaaacgtt ttgaaaaaat agaatcaaac caacatacaa
    59521 ctgaaacaac tataaattct caagtacttt cttctcaaat gcagtataag gaaggcgaga
    59581 aagtaactgt attaaatatc ccgaaaatag tgaagaagtt ttctgtatat tggggtgcaa
    59641 atgacaccac actgaaaaaa ggagttggta tgtttgtgag tgatagtaca acaactccgt
    59701 ctgaaagtgg tggtcacatt gtactaagtg gacatcgtga tacggtattt acaaacctag
    59761 gagagctgaa agagatggat aacctcattg tggaagacga taataaggtt aaaacttatg
    59821 aaattcataa gatgtggatt acaaatacag atgatcggac agttatcgta aagaaagaaa
    59881 aaccaacatt aacgttaact acatgctatc catttgattt tataggcgat gcaccagatc
    59941 gatacattat ttaagcgaat ttgattatga ctaattcgaa atagtattaa aatgtgtgtt
    60001 tctttagtta gttagaaatt agagaaggag aagtaacata tgtcgaaaac gattttaatt
    60061 gtggaagacg aagatatttt aagtgaaatt ttgaaagatt attttttaaa tgaacaatat
    60121 caagtacttg aagcaagaga tggatggtct gtgtttccaa gaatttgcaa aatgtctcaa
    60181 ttcccaatta ttatgctggc agcatgtgta gatgaagatg atacgttact tggatttgag
    60241 ctaggtgcag atgattatgt aacaaagtca tatagtctgt ctattttatt ggtaagggcg
    60301 aagcgtctac ttgcaagccg agtggttaca agtaaatctc taagtaacga taatgataca
    60361 atatctattc atgggattta cgtttatttc ccatcacgta tcattacgat agatggaatc
    60421 gatattaatt taacacatac agaatttgag atactgacct atttcatgca ggatcaagga
    60481 attgttctgt caagagagca attgattttt agaattttgg gatatgaatt ggctggtggt
    60541 gattggactg taaatagtca tattcgtaat ttacgaaata aattagggca taaggcgaag
    60601 tacattacaa ctgttgttcg aatagggtat aagtttgtgg gggatatatg agaaaaggaa
    60661 ttgtactaaa attgtttctc cttacaacag tgctatgcat gctaattcta gcaacaatat
    60721 ttattggaca aacgatattt tttaaacaat attatgcaga tagaaaagta aatgatatta
    60781 aagcaaatat aaactccttt gagagggagt atttaaatca cgtgggcaac gtagaagcaa
    60841 tgcaaaaact ggaacaagac ttttctaaaa aaaacaatat atggattaca acgttagatc
    60901 gttatgggaa tttaaagaat gcgaatgatt tttatgtaga ggtaaaatta aatgagtttt
    60961 cacaaaataa attgggcaaa gtgaccgtta caattccctt atataatctt ttgaaaatcg
    61021 atgagattga aaatgaaaaa ttacgttcta catcaggcac gaaagtttat ctttctggaa
    61081 ttgagaaaga tgatatattc attccagctt cggttagtat ggcagatggc aatttgaatt
    61141 ggacaaataa accacttgat aagaaaatga gtgaaactgc tttggaaata aaaaagggaa
    61201 acataaaaga taagggggat ttgtatacta cttttgcagg gagtattgtg aaatttcaat
    61261 cgcctgctaa catagccttg ggaaatccaa tatatataaa tgacttattt atggagagta
    61321 taagagaatt tcaagcagaa ttgttgttaa atggtgctga acaaacctat aatttcttac
    61381 aaataattga ctatgaaaaa aatgatataa aatataaatt attaattaaa cagatacaag
    61441 aaaaggatgg ttccttcaca tatatattta cgatggcttc gttgcagcct gtagatgaag
    61501 ccatacaaat ggtaaaggat tattacatat atttcattgg atttgtagta gttcttattt
    61561 tgctggcttc gttttattat tcaaaacaaa ttgcaaaacc actattacga ataaatgata
    61621 gaacgaaaca aattgcacaa ttagatttta cggagaggat tccaattacg tctaaagatg
    61681 agattggtga gttatctaat aacattaata tattatcaaa taaagtgcac acacatattg
    61741 aacaattaga gcaggatatt gaaaaagaaa gaaagttaga aaatacgcga aaagaattta
    61801 tttcaggtgt atcccacgaa ttaaaaacac cactaagtat tatgaaaagc tgcatttcta
    61861 ttttaaaaga tggagtggca gagcataaaa aagaatatta ttttcaagcg atggaaaaag
    61921 aagtagataa gatggatatg ttaattttag acatgctgga gttggcgaaa tttgaatctg
    61981 gtacctataa aatgaaaata gatacttttt atattgatgg agttattaag catatatgtg
    62041 cacagctatt attagagata gagaaaaaag agttacatgt ttacaaaaat atatctccaa
    62101 cccaagtgat tgctaatcaa cttcgcattg aacaagtaat cgtcaatttt attacaaatg
    62161 ccatacgcta tacaccaaat aaagaggata ttattatttc tacaatagat gagccaaatc
    62221 gagtcaagat ttgtatagaa aataaaggtg ctcatattga agaggatcaa ttagataaaa
    62281 tttgggatcg tttttaccga gttgatacag cacgtcaacg ttcacaaggt ggaacggggc
    62341 ttggacttgc tatttcaaaa aatattttag aacttcatga agctgagtat ggggtaaata
    62401 atacagtcga tggcgtattg tttcatttct atttacctaa aaaagtgtag aatctccttt
    62461 ctacactttt ttaggttatc ttgataatat ctttaccttt tctttaacgt aaagagaata
    62521 cgttaatccg tgtctaaatt gtgtctaaac gtacaatttt cccgaaatga tatggtgacc
    62581 ccatgcccat caagctaagg ttaggtattt catgaacttc cgttcttgtt gcctacatgc
    62641 ttgatatttt gtttatttgt ttctaaaaat acgcattcca aataaacctt gataaggtgt
    62701 atttttaaag gttatgcagt tttctgcttt agattggata cagtgcactg ataaacaata
    62761 cctaaaatat caaagactgt ctttttctca tatcgatggg atttccgtcc gtttttgtgt
    62821 aagaggtcaa acagacgaag aaaaattttt gatacttctt gggtgtcttg ttgtatagct
    62881 tcatatacta agtacagatg atcttgaatc atataaattg ctttatattc acttaattct
    62941 ttttgctttt tctgtagtaa cagctgtcgc attttgaaca tagtggaaga acaaagaaaa
    63001 atagcgatta actgtccata aagatgacat tctagacgct ctcgcttaat attgtgacaa
    63061 tgattgatac caaaaagaga tttccatgtt ttaaatacaa tctctatttg ccaacgtaga
    63121 gagtaaatct cgtgaacatg ttccatcgga acaatttccc atgggatgtt attaatataa
    63181 acattgattt ctgttaaacg tttacttttt tcagagtatg taaccccttt tttcttttca
    63241 acataagttt gctgtttcct acgtttatga acttgagttg atgtgagtct gtatatcaca
    63301 actcgtgagg gtaatttttg ttgtccacat aggcatttcg aatttcataa gtatctcctg
    63361 gttttatctg atgcatgata tgttcaaggt caagtaaagc atataaagat tgctttttta
    63421 ctgtcccatc ccgaaagaat tctggagatt catttttcac atatactcta ttatttaatt
    63481 tcaaccgtga aacatagaac acccctcgtt gatccatctg gtctaaatct tttagagaaa
    63541 agtatcataa atctcgaata cataaatctt ctggtcgtaa ggtatccaaa cattctgtac
    63601 caaaggtttt atcattattt ttacctggtt ctatttgaaa attgaggaat ttgccactat
    63661 gtaaatcata ctctagctga atcttaatac ccgttgtttg tgcacatcct cctgaaccag
    63721 gataaatagg agtcgaatga ttgggtactt gaaaaatagt agcatctaaa atacgtatac
    63781 gctgaaaata agaaatgtat tggtttgaga tttgagaaga atcgttcagt tggcttttaa
    63841 ttaaaaagga aaatacacgc tgtagaaata aaaccgcaca tcggttaaaa cgttgattaa
    63901 gtccttctgg actcataagt gtagctgtat ttgcataaag ctgactacat aatcgagtaa
    63961 gagaatcgct tgctacatgt tgactgatcc aaatacataa agcagccaaa tctcgtgcac
    64021 catacttgct tgtacgtttt acaaaacctg tctcctgtgc gagttgttgg aggatatgtg
    64081 gagatagata tcgctgtagt tcttcagcga acaaatgaaa cttatcttga atcgatagag
    64141 tcatacaaaa acgccatcct ttctgtatat ttctacaaaa agaataacga cttttttaca
    64201 taatggatag tgtaaaactt tagctttatg gcgatgcgtc agcaccccat aatcatctat
    64261 tcaacagata gatggttact ttatttctac gcccgaaatt atatgatttt attatctcta
    64321 cacatcaaca catattactt tttgtgttta tcttgccaaa tgaattaatt tgttatattt
    64381 ttctataatg atattcagta caatatcaat aggagtgatg aattgtgaaa cttaaaaaaa
    64441 caaagataat ttttgggggc ttattactac tgattctctc tacattctta atgacgaaag
    64501 agtcgaaaat taaagatttt cctgtgttta ttttttctaa ccatgttgaa gatgataagc
    64561 cagcagatta tcaatatact tttggttatt tacctttaat gtctataaga gttaaagggt
    64621 ggaaaaaaag catgaagaag gagctactac tgtatttgaa aaagaaaata gaaaagttat
    64681 tgttattaag tttcctgaag aagacgattt ttacttatat gaaccgaaag attaatgttt
    64741 attaggggta acgtagcatg gccatcaagc taatattttg aagtgtcccc agaacgaaat
    64801 tttcttcgtt ttggagaact accgatttct taagttgatg ggcatgtatg gtgaccccta
    64861 ttacaaagca catgagggct gggttgtaac gaacagtgtg tatacaaggc aggcgaaaga
    64921 attagccgaa gcttgcaatg taaaactaat agatcgtgta gaccttcaga aattgattaa
    64981 taaaatcaat cccggatatt cggctgaaga tgtgtatcaa ggggtaaaac ctgcagaacg
    65041 gaaatatcca acatgtaaac atgatttagt cgttcgtaat tcaaataaaa caggaaataa
    65101 gttttttggc tgttcacaat atcccgcatg tacacataca gagccaatta ataaatgagc
    65161 tgggatgaaa atccggctct tttttcattt ttttaagaat acatgaaaaa aatcagttca
    65221 actgaaaaaa cgactcttca gatttgattg tatgagtttt tggtgaactt attaatatat
    65281 aaagtcttat tcgttataaa aacgcatgta aagggagaga gggaatttac atgcgttttt
    65341 aggtttttta ggaaaaataa aaagggtagc cattatttac gacttaaccc tttgtctacg
    65401 atctgacgaa ttgcttcatt tcggttcttc agcttatttt catgccaata attttctatt
    65461 tgttctactt gttcttttgt aaaagtaact aaaatttgag tgtacttgtc tttattaaca
    65521 gccatatagc aacctcctct ataaaaatat tataagttat ataactttat tgaggaggtt
    65581 attacatgga acggaaagtt aaaaagatga tggctgatct tcaatttatt atgaatcatg
    65641 gtcaaatcag tgtagatttt atggatcaag gatataaaag aatgcttttt agtgcattag
    65701 aagctaccgg aaaaaggttt aatgtgcata ccaatgaaca taatgaaaca accttgttct
    65761 tagagttagt ttagtaaatt tacgcaatga ggagctgtta atgatggagc agttaactat
    65821 ttttgacgta atggatgaaa ctaaaaataa gctttatgag gtattagaga aaaatggatt
    65881 aaattataaa attcataaat actatttata ttcgaattat gagggagctg ttcaatatta
    65941 ttatataaga acaactgata atacaattat tgatttgtgt atctctgatt ttccagaaat
    66001 cttcgctgtc catgaaggat ttagcgataa acaaattaga aagatttaca actggaactt
    66061 ataagctata taaataacaa atttaattat tggaggaatg aagattgctg tatctggggt
    66121 cactatatca tttcgggaaa attgtacgtt tagacatatc ttaattagct caatgctcac
    66181 tatgcatctt gttttgttaa atatattaaa ccatctcccg atattcgaaa gatggttcat
    66241 ttttatttat tcacaattct gttataggaa ttaatagtta acacgtagta aacaagatag
    66301 atcacaccat acgttgtcat agcgtaaatt aatgcaagga cattctcctt tatattatcc
    66361 atatcgtatc gtaaaaatat cggcattatt agcatacttg tatttaaaaa accaataaat
    66421 aacggcaaaa taaaaataaa cgcggtctgt tttacaatag tagcccggat ttctttttta
    66481 cttacaccaa ttccccgtaa aattgtatac tgatctttat ctgaatgagc ttctgttaac
    66541 tgtttgaaat aaataacact tccggttgct attattagca ttacggataa agagctcatt
    66601 atgaatattt tcattcctgt agactctttc agttttgtat atcctttgta aaatgttcgc
    66661 atctgattat cgtttccaac taatctggtt aatgtctcag atgctgcttt tgttgttttt
    66721 gcatttttca ctttataagt tttatatttg attggtctaa cttggttacc aatagtatta
    66781 aacatctcat cggtaacaac catatataat agctcaggac cagatgttaa gcttatgctt
    66841 tgcctttcta acttattaag cttgaaagta tagttgttcc cagataatgt aatgttcact
    66901 tggtgattcg cgaaatcaga tactggttgt tgatgaatgt attttttaaa tgctatagcg
    66961 tgctcaccag aaagatttgg tatatctcct aattttagaa ttttgttcat tttatgaaat
    67021 acactctctg aaatcaaatt aacagaaagg tcatttttat cttggaatgg tgctgaagta
    67081 ttccctttta cttgaataat cgggatatcc agttgcgctg taatcggatg attcttatct
    67141 gtggaaatca ctctctgaat ttgattatca gactcttcac ctgtagaaag ataggtatag
    67201 ctaaaaggat acatttcatg aacaactttc tcagtactca catactcaga aaaggatgct
    67261 gacaggtgtg gtattgcaaa agtagtgagc aatgcgatta ctgtaagtat aagggcattt
    67321 ccttttacac ggtacaacaa gtgagatgtt ccaatgatgt taatcccttt atagtagttc
    67381 ggtttatttt tttgtgcacg ttttagcaaa tacacagtta aagaacgaaa taataaatac
    67441 gttccaatag caacaagagg catataaagc attgccatct cgttaaacat aagcctataa
    67501 ctgattgcaa gtaaaatgat cgaaaccacg gcagaaatga tagatgcttt cggtactttc
    67561 tccccttttt tatccgcctg gaataattca attaatttaa agcgataaat taaaagatac
    67621 gattgaagag atgtaaaaat tgtaatgacc gtaaatgtaa tagtggtagt cataactgct
    67681 tccataggaa tactaaaact tacattgacc ggagcaccta caagcttaag gagcaacatg
    67741 ataaataatc tggataatag gatgcctaat atgagcccgc atattaaagt gatagctccg
    67801 ataattacat tttcaaaaaa cagcattctt gcgatatttt tttttctcac accgagtagg
    67861 gagtacagac ctacttcttt tttacgtttt ttcgtgaaga atgcattaga atagccaatg
    67921 aaaactgcta caactcctat taaaacgaaa gaggtttgtg acattgtatc ttctatatta
    67981 ttaacagcgt ttttaatctc tggtgtatac aatagtgagt tgaaagtgta acaaattata
    68041 acgctcacga ccatggagaa aaagtagaga aggtagttat ttaaattccc tttaatattt
    68101 tttttcgcta aactaaataa cgtcatttgt accacctcca agaatagaca atacatctaa
    68161 tatcttcttg aaaaattctg tgcgggaaga ataacccttt acgagttcgg taaacagcgt
    68221 gccatcttta ataaagagca cacgtttaca atagctagct gcaaatgcat catgtgttac
    68281 catgaggatg gttgctttat cttcctgact caagtcttgc aagctctcca ataagtctgt
    68341 tgcagatttt gaatctagtg cgccagtcgg ctcgtccgct aatatcaagc ttggttttga
    68401 taccatcgcg cgtgaagcag ctgtacgctg tttctgtcca cctgaaattt gatatgggta
    68461 cttatctaag atagaacgaa taccaaaacg cttcgaaatt tcgttgactc tgttctctat
    68521 ttcctgaaca ttcatttttg ctaatgcgag tggtagcaaa atattatcct tcactgttaa
    68581 cgtatctaac aaattgtaat cttgaaaaat gaaaccgagt ttatcacgac ggaatgtgga
    68641 tagttgttct tctttcatat ttaggatgct tgtcccgtca atcaagatct caccgaacgt
    68701 cggctgatct atggtcgcca aaatattcaa aagtgtggac ttcccggcac cggaaggtcc
    68761 cataattcca acaaattcac cttcgcgaac agttaggtca atatcatgta atgcagtaaa
    68821 tatatttcct tttgtcccat acattttttt aatttgtttt gcatctacta ttgttttcat
    68881 atatataatt cctccattaa agaagttatt ttcttcttac aggttatatt ctatatgatg
    68941 gaacccttca ataaccttac agtttcttag gctaacctta cagttttgtc accttaaaat
    69001 aaatgtccct tctttcttta ttttgtccac tataatgtga tatagacgat tatgccattg
    69061 taatttggaa tagtcgtatg agcacataag atataacaca aaatacctat aatacgagct
    69121 tttggaggaa tcacgatgaa aattatgatt atagaagacg aaagaaccat tagagagatg
    69181 atggcagaaa cgatagaaaa gtggggattt gataccgtaa aagtagagga ttttgaccaa
    69241 gtattatcga tatttttaaa agaaaatcct catcttgtgt taatggatat taatctgcca
    69301 tcatttgatg gattttactg gtgtaataaa attagggaat cctcaaaaac tccgattatt
    69361 tttctttcat ctcgtaacac accgatggat atgattatgg cgatgaatat gggtggggat
    69421 gatttcgtta acaaaccgtt tcacacagat gttttgatgg caaaaattaa tgccctcctg
    69481 cgcaggacgt acacgtatat agaagacata gagttaaata tcctagagta tgatggaatt
    69541 gtacttgacc ttaacagtta caatgtgtct tatatgaatg aaacgattgc gctatctaaa
    69601 aatgaattta ttatttttaa cctcctcatg caaaataaag ggacagtcgt aagccggaca
    69661 aaaataatgc gcagcctttg ggctgatgaa agattcgtgg acgaaaatac tttagcggtt
    69721 aatattgcac gtatacgcaa aaaaatcact gaactcggta aggaagactt cattaccact
    69781 aagaaaggat acgggtatat cattgtatga gtttttttca atatgtaaaa gataaacgat
    69841 tctttttcac actgtacttc atcttgatgc tttttgtgtc attaattatg gttgtaaacg
    69901 atagcaggaa tcttgttatt cgaaacctat tatatactca tgttattggt ctcctattta
    69961 taagtctgta tattactatc ggatattatt accgaaggtc tttttatatg gaaataaata
    70021 atctaataaa aaatgagcaa aaagatttct ctgtagaaat gctgaaacca caaaattatg
    70081 atcaagcttt atatctcaag atgataaaaa aaatgaatga caatcatgct aagcagctta
    70141 ataagttgtt tgaagagaag gtggactatc aagattttat tatgtcatgg attcatgaga
    70201 taaagctccc gatcgcggca agcagtctac ttattgagaa cagtacggga aaaacagtag
    70261 actttcttgc agataagttt gaagatgagc taaacaaaat tgacaattat gtagagcagg
    70321 ctctttatta ttcacgaatc gattcatttt ctaaagacta tttcattaca gatgtgcagt
    70381 taaatcaaat cgttaaacaa agtgtaaaga aatatgcaaa aatcttcatt acgaaacgga
    70441 ttcactttca tatggaagaa gcacagcagt tcgtccaaag cgatagtaaa tggcttgcat
    70501 ttatcataga ccagattaca gccaatgctt tgaagtatgt aaatgaaggc gggaaaattt
    70561 ctgtccgctg tgaagaagat agtagagaaa aacgattgct gattcaagat acaggcattg
    70621 gaatcaagga agaagatata caccgcgtat ttgagagagg gtttaccggt tcgaacggaa
    70681 gaatccatac aaaatctacg ggaatgggcc tgcatcttgc gcagcaaatg gctttaaaat
    70741 tagggcatga tatttctatt caatctcaag aaggaatata tacaagggtt atcatccatt
    70801 ttacaaaaac aagaaattat catcgattcc tgtgaagcgt agaccggaaa tacctttaga
    70861 ctacttttaa aaaaatatta aagtattcct atagtaactt agcctcgatt gaaaagtatt
    70921 tttaatgaaa tttacattaa agatttttta taagtggtgg tccatttctt aaaaagttca
    70981 tattccatat gtatagagat ttagcccgta ttttgcatga cagctaaatc tctttttcgt
    71041 gtacagaaaa ttgtatattt ctggacataa taatattgaa caaaaaatca taggatttct
    71101 ccttttttcg tgttcaaaaa ccttgtaaac ttatatatgt tcagataaat ataaagaatt
    71161 aagttattga acagcgggag ataaaaaagc cataaaataa ataaccaatt ccttggcgta
    71221 caaagaattg gttgatttct gtctaaatta tgtctaaacg tacaattttc ccgaaatggt
    71281 atggtgaacc ctatctgagt ggaaagcgtt gaaaaaagag acaaagttaa agctattgcg
    71341 ttatgcgatg ttagaaagca agtataagta tgcaaaataa aagctcttca tttgcaaaag
    71401 caaacaaaga gcaaaagtct gagttaccat ctgggaaaga aattggcagg tttctttcct
    71461 ctatatttta acatattaaa agctttagag aaaaggggca tatagaatga gagaaggtcg
    71521 tatttccttt tagcaagggg ttaaagaatt tcttattatg agggtctgtt tttggttcgt
    71581 tatgtttctc atgtatggtg aaagcctgtt acaatagaat ggagtcgaaa gtctaaatac
    71641 ccttaggtag cgctcatagg tgtaagatct atgggggctt ttttaataag gaaatataaa
    71701 atttcacgta ccgtaatgtt taataaaaaa taaaatactt aaacaatagt ctacatttaa
    71761 ttttttttcc taaataatcc gcttaatgga tactgcattg tttgggatgt tgcagaatcc
    71821 taataataag gattcttttt tattatattt aagcaaaaga gaactcttaa attaaaatta
    71881 gaatagtaga aggccttcga acgagtgctt tatctatttt tgaataaaac actgatttga
    71941 attatgtttc tcaataaaca agatatgtaa atgggataaa ataaacttta tgagatatat
    72001 ttaggggtca ccacgctatt ttgaggattt ttacgtttag acacaagttg acctttacca
    72061 tgtatgttaa gagctatatt atccaaaaaa ccatatttat gtgttgaaag gagtatcaaa
    72121 gctggaaatt ataatctacg ctactttaaa aaaatgtttt agtaatgatt tttgttaata
    72181 taactaggag gggtaatatg aaattaatat caaaaatagt aatgaccgcg ttaatagtat
    72241 tgagtacatt tgcattcaac ttaggtggac aatttgataa gggttttctt tctacctcaa
    72301 aagcatatgg ggatgtaatc aaggcacttc cacaaaatgc gtcaaatata gagttagatt
    72361 atgctcctgt gtatgactac gacacagacg ggtgttatgc gactgcagca atttctccag
    72421 atggcacgac taaccctggc ctaagtttga gcggttcccc ggaaagtgtc tgtagagatc
    72481 ttaaccgact ggaaaattca aacacttatt ctcgggccaa attaaataat ggctggactg
    72541 caattatgta cgcgagttat tttgagaaag atcaagcatc tttgggccct ggttcggctg
    72601 gacatcgaca tgactgggaa cacacaatag tttgggttaa agatggtcag gttcaatatg
    72661 taacttattc agcacatggt aattggtaca ctaaacctcg ctcagacgtt agattcagtg
    72721 gaaaccaccc gaaaattgta taccataagg acggcggctc aacacatgct tttcgcctgg
    72781 ctaatagcaa tgacgagccg ccagaaaact attatcacca gtggctccaa ctaccaatgg
    72841 ttggttggaa tggctatcca agcccaaata ttcgtgaaaa actaatgact acgaactttg
    72901 gagatgcaac acttgagatc aaagatggaa gatttgaaaa agcccttgct aacgcaaagc
    72961 cacccattaa ctttgaccct tatgcaccgg aactggaaga tggtggtact tatcaaatag
    73021 tttctatttt aaataatagt agtgtcgttg acttaaatca agcagatgga aatgttcaat
    73081 tgtggcaaaa tggcaacgct aataatcaaa aatggaagct agtatatgat tcaaataaat
    73141 cagcatacca aattaaaaat atagcaaatc aaaatttagt attagcttgg aatgatctta
    73201 atggttctaa taatgtagtt gctacatcta atcaaaataa ggaagagcaa tattggatac
    73261 caacagaagc aggaaatgga tattattatg taaggaataa gaaggatcaa aacaaagtgt
    73321 tagatgtaag tggttatggt actgcaaatg gaacaaatgt tacagtatat aatttccatg
    73381 gtggtaataa tcaaacattc caattgtcta atgtaacagg gactttaaca agagaagtgg
    73441 agtcactcta taaggcacag cctggtcaaa ccagtagatc aagtaataat ttttcacttg
    73501 aacatctcgc ggcaggtgcc aaagtacgag ttgttttaga aggagcaggt gctacctctt
    73561 tgtcatttaa aatcgcaaga gataaatcag gtacagaccc tgtaatttgg tcaaatgtta
    73621 gagatggttc tattctaacg atcccttcag gagatgatag aaagaatttg tatatcgcag
    73681 gtcctcctag cggatatact tctaacggta catttaaagt gaaattctac gctcttccaa
    73741 actaaaaaat attataacgt ttctattcct tttatattaa tctaatcaga aaatgagtat
    73801 gcatacttca aaaaatttat ttcggcgtgc tcgattggat taactatatt aataggaaat
    73861 atagtgttct gttgcaaagt ttttttaata aagcgtataa aatgggatcg aaagtctaaa
    73921 tacccttagg tagctctcat aggtgtaaga tctatggggg cttttttaac aagagagata
    73981 tataatttca cgtaccgtaa tgtttaataa aaaccaaaca cataatgtat agtctacatt
    74041 taatttcata cctaattcgc ccgcttaatg gattcgatct cgtctgtctt ggatattatt
    74101 tcatgtgaaa tggagatatt atttttattt tggatagatt tcttgcgaaa tatgtaccta
    74161 gagccgtatt taaatttaaa tgtgatacga tagttgtata tatgcattta gatggtaaaa
    74221 ggggatgagt gttgatgaaa aaccatataa aagtaaatgg aaaactcctt cagacaaata
    74281 aaaagtggtc acatctccgg caaaaacaaa aagattatat ttctaattgg ttacgtaggg
    74341 aatacataca atttgtaaga acacatcatc gaaaacctaa aaaatacgag catgatgaga
    74401 ttcttcatga agtgatgaat caaatacagg aacgtgaaat ttggattcca tatagtgaag
    74461 tgaaaaaata ctatgtaagc aaaataggaa aatggtttag aaaaatagaa ggtgaatggg
    74521 aaatacaaat agacaacaat gagatgcagc aagcattaaa agaaaaatag atacaaatag
    74581 ggggcttatt tcatgtataa cttacaagag gatatgtatg aacaattgaa agagaaaaaa
    74641 ggggaagtta ctgtattttt aaagaatggc gttccagtac gtgggcagat ccttgcaacg
    74701 gataaattta ccgttcttat gatcgttcat ggtaagcaac aactagtcta caagcaagct
    74761 atttctacaa ttcttaagta attctttttc cttttttcga gggaagagga aaaaacacaa
    74821 aaaaatagaa gattgagatc aatcgtcttt aaaaaaggaa catatgacag attactactc
    74881 caactcttaa tcaattataa ataagagtat agaaatattc aattcgttcc gaattttctc
    74941 aatatatttg tcttattttc aaattataat ataagtaatt ctttttatta ttatatattt
    75001 gttctttcct gttgcagaat cctattatta gggttctttt tttgtatcga aaatctacaa
    75061 attgtgaatt taaaatatag tttgataaat taaaacaaag tctgatcatt cataaaaaag
    75121 attgataatt attaataaag tttgataaga attcccttga aagatggagt gaaattgaat
    75181 attcattcca tttttttatt gttcattata tcactttatg atatanntat atcataaagt
    75241 gatataagaa ggtagggaga aaatgaaatc attagaacaa ttaactgatt ctgtatttta
    75301 tattatggca ggatttacaa agccaagaca tggctatgcg gtgatgagtt tgattgagga
    75361 gttaacaaat gggaaagtag tcattggccc tgcatcacta tacacaatta ttaaaaagtt
    75421 aataaccgaa tcctacattg aattatttga tgattcagat tcacgtagga aggtatatgt
    75481 tttgacagac agaggtagag aagtgttgga acaagatatt ttgagacgta aaatgatgct
    75541 tgattttgct gaaaatggat taaaagggga gaactaaaat ggggaaaaca aaatacataa
    75601 tgtcaaatgg gattgctttt tcagaagaac aagatttaaa aaagctaaga aaatatgctg
    75661 ctaaaggatg gattgtgaaa cgttttaaac gaatggggta tgaattagaa aagggcgttt
    75721 ctgaagatac tatttttagt cttgatataa gaccattaga agaaaatgaa ttagaagaat
    75781 atattgaaat gtttgaactt gcaggttggg aatatgtttg ttcaagttat tatggcgtgc
    75841 acctatttaa ggccaaacct ggtacaaaac caatttatac agataaagaa acaaaacagg
    75901 aaaaaataaa aatacttaga caaccagtca tgtcagcagt tgtaattagt atggccatgt
    75961 cgattgtaag ttatttagtt cattcggtaa gttcaggggt attaagtaca acattttcga
    76021 tagttttctt attttccctt gccattacca ttccaatgtt aatgacatta atggcgacct
    76081 actaccattc gtttcgaaca aaatagtagg ggtaccgcca gcattttgga aaaaaccacg
    76141 ctaagagtat acaagatttt atacagtttt tcgactaatc cagtaataaa caagaaaact
    76201 aaaaccgcgc cataatagga atgtataaaa agatgaataa ttttatagaa aataaaacag
    76261 gggattcctt ctgagattaa ggtttcccct ttttccttgc tactgataat gagacgttat
    76321 gttaacttga cgtgtatatg ttatatatca aaactcttca tccagcgttc ctcccacatg
    76381 gtacaattag gagaaagagg aggacttcaa aatgatttta gaagcagtca tattgcaagt
    76441 aaaagacggt atggagacgg agtatgaatc ggtatttaag caagcatctt caatcatctc
    76501 ttccatgcaa ggatacataa atcatgaatt acaacgctgt atggagcaga aaggaaaata
    76561 tttgctcctt gtgcaatggg aaactttaga agaccacacg ataggatttc gtcaatctga
    76621 acaatatcaa gagtggaagg cattattgca tcacttttat gatccatttc caacagtcga
    76681 acactttaag cgtgtagagt tatcacgaaa ctgaacttga ctgtctatta gggctcacca
    76741 tatcattctg ggaaaattgt acgttaagag atactaaccc ttgatgttac aaccttttta
    76801 gaaacaacta catgttcaga aagataaaaa actaagatta attgaacatt aatttattta
    76861 cacactttat gaacataatt atggctagaa aatgttgata ttattgagtt ttaacatctg
    76921 ttcataaaca taaggttttc tgggcagatg tctcttagcg taagggaaat gcttcgaatg
    76981 tgtccaaatt gtgtctaaac gtacaatttt cccgaaatgg tatggtgagg ccaaatatga
    77041 aatatcttat ccgttgaatt agctgtaaca aaatactgta tgaaaaataa ttcgtaacat
    77101 gattcataaa acatcttttt gttacaccga aatctgataa tggaaataaa atacagacta
    77161 tgacccgaaa ttacatgtat ctcggctgaa ccccgttttg agtataattg aaaatctata
    77221 ctcaaaaaat agctttgaca tataatttgt tttgttttat agtaagtacc acactaacta
    77281 ctaaaggagt tatcatggaa gaactttaca aagaacttca aaaatggggc ttttcgcaat
    77341 atgaatgtaa agcgtatgta ggacttttaa aaaattaccc cataacggga tatgaaatca
    77401 gtaaaaggtc aggtgtacct cgttcaacga tttacgaagt gttggcaaag ttaattgata
    77461 aaggtgcggt ttatacagta ccttctgatc ctgtaactta tgcacctttg ccagcaaaag
    77521 agttaatctg tcgattgcgt aataacttcg aaaattctat ggattatctt gaaaagaatt
    77581 tatctgcttt agaaagtgaa caagaagtag atgttattcg ccgcatcagc agtgatgaac
    77641 gtgttgttgc tgaaatgatt gatatcataa ataaagcaga agaagaaata tggttgtcga
    77701 tttgggaacc acaagcctcg tctataaaaa gtgctataga tagacgaata aatgaaaaaa
    77761 tccatgtttt ctctattctt tttggagcac ctgatatgca gcttggtgta actactcatc
    77821 ataattacat ggctcccgaa gtagctgagg aacgtatgaa tggtcgatta acgattgtcg
    77881 cacgggacaa tgaagaagta ttaattgcaa atttttctcc aaatatacct gcatgggcaa
    77941 taaaaacaga agatccagcc ctggtattaa tcgcaatgga gtacattaga catgacatta
    78001 tgttctcaga attagttaaa gaagttggcc cagagaaaac ggaagctctt tggaaaaaca
    78061 attctaatct atttcatgtt gtcactggaa agcggttcaa ataaattgaa ccgtattttc
    78121 tttcattttt ttatagtagt tagtgtgtta gcttctaata attcaaacat aaggagggaa
    78181 tgaaatgagt ctgtcgaacg tccaagtgaa ttcatctcag agagatgaag atagttttat
    78241 caaaggagta aaagattgta tccctacgtt actgggttat ttaagtattg gaatagcggc
    78301 aggtgttatt caaaagactg cgggacttag cataactgag ataactctaa tatctttaat
    78361 tctctatgct ggctcagctc agtttattgc ggcaggaatg atagcagcaa gtagttctct
    78421 tactgccatt attattacta ttttctttgt taatcttcgt catattttac ttagcgcagc
    78481 actagcacct tattttcggc atctttctcc acttaggaac atgttagtag gttctctact
    78541 caccgatgag acattcggtg tcgctattag cgaggctgcg aaaaaaaaac aaatcagtga
    78601 aaaatggatg cacggtctca acataacagc ttatttaaat tggcttatag ctaatttagc
    78661 aggtgcattt ttggcacaat ggatttcaaa tcctgaaaag ttcggtctag aatttgcctt
    78721 gccagctatg tttataggaa ttcttatact aacaatgtta gggcgtagta aaatcaaact
    78781 tgatatagtt gtcgcaatta tagcagtttt cattgctgtg ggaagctctt tcatgttgtc
    78841 cagcagtatg ggtgttattg ttgctacaat tattgcttca acagtaggaa tggtggtgga
    78901 aaaatggaag taagatggga agtttttttg attattctag gatcagctat tgtaacgttc
    78961 attccaaggg tcgttcctct tatggtatta agtcgtttcg aattaccaga atggggaatg
    79021 cgatggttaa attatgtccc tatttctgtt atagctgctt tgattggtca agagatattt
    79081 atacatgatg gaaagattgc accccttaca aataacattg aattttttgc agccataccg
    79141 actttcttta ttgcgataaa aacacgtagt ttactgggaa ccgtactggg aggtattatt
    79201 tccattataa ttttgcgttt tttgtttcaa aactaattac tttatttggt caagtgccac
    79261 gtttaaatgc agtagctatt gcaagaaaga ataattatag aacagcatgg tagaagataa
    79321 ggattgaaat cgatgttgaa tttatactgt agtatacttg aattgaaatg gtgtttctca
    79381 tattaagaat cttataaagt ccccaaagca aaaagttatg cattttgact tggaaaagca
    79441 aattttctcg ttttggggta tttactttct ttagcttgat ggcgatgtgg cgatacccct
    79501 attaactctt cacgagacaa gtaaacggac ctttatttaa tacttaaatt atcattccga
    79561 tttttaccac aaattctttt taattgtata gcaggtgaga attttctgta cttatttcgt
    79621 tttagcttcc atactttatg tatgtagtgc attcttatca attttcccca ttactttaac
    79681 tcgtaggggc attaacttta gaaatctgct aatggataag caagttaata attatacttg
    79741 aaaatggagt gatacgatga ataagacgta tgatgtcatc attaccggtg ctagatgtgc
    79801 cggctctacc ctggcaattt atcttgctaa ggcaggtttc catgtgttgt tagtggaccg
    79861 agcgaatttt ccaagggaca cattatcaac ccataccttt ttcaataata ctgtcgctct
    79921 tcttcgagaa actggtgtcc tggacaagtt attggaaaca aaagcaccgc cggtacggga
    79981 tattaaattt caatttgagg ataccgtgat agaaggtctc atccctgagg tttacggaga
    80041 ggaaagttgt tattgtatta gaagaactta tctcgatcat attctacttg aacaagccaa
    80101 atcccaaatg aatgtaactg ttttagaagg atttcgtgtg acggatgtca tccgtgatga
    80161 cgaaacagtg ataggcgtga aaggtttaga tggcgacaac gagaaacaag aatttttagc
    80221 tcgcctggta gtcggggcag acggccgatc ctctattatt cgcaaactgg taaaaagtga
    80281 actcaaaata agtattccgg caacagtcgg catctatttc gggtatttct ctggatttcg
    80341 ccacgataat gtccctaaat ttgaagtata caagataaaa gataacacag ccattctctt
    80401 tccgacgaat gatgatttat atgtaattgt cggcattttc ccattagaaa ataaggaatt
    80461 gatagaacgg ttgaaattaa atccggaaag ctgtctacgc aatttcttta cagataactt
    80521 tccgaataca acaattgggg cgcgcttgaa aaatgcagaa ctagtagaac cggtcaaagg
    80581 cattctcgga tatgataatt actggtataa aggaatggga aaaggatggg cgttggttgg
    80641 agatgcagtt tgttttaaag atcctggcat ggcgcagggt atccatgatg ctatatgtgg
    80701 agcacgtata ttatccaata ttctatcaaa atataaggga caatccgatc aatcaaatca
    80761 aatgtctgaa gaatatcaaa aggcaataga agatgagttt atggttcggt ttcacatggg
    80821 atgccaaatt tcgaagaatg aacgcatatc tgaacaacag gatgctgtca acaagctaat
    80881 cagttcccat ccagaggcta tagagaagtt tttagggatt tacaattatg caaacgagcc
    80941 cgctgcttta gaaaaagaac tcgcacgaat tatgcaatcg atctagcagt gattttagag
    81001 attaagtgat ttaagtacaa aaataattca cttgtaacaa tacatctaga aagatatacc
    81061 tttcgaacat atttaaagat tacaaagaaa aatgaatttt acaaaacata caaaatgtta
    81121 aactcaaaaa aaccagcgat attatacaca tgtactgata tcactggttt tttatatgga
    81181 tatttgatgg tcaattttac aaattataaa aaattacaag ctcattttta cattttcaca
    81241 acaatatttt tgtaatatta tctttctttt ccctctgttt gattggcttg gaactccatt
    81301 tttagcgcaa tactatcccc ttggaacacg ttttgatctg ttccgttttc ctcaaatata
    81361 aactttatcc aaaaccaatc cattttccca ggttttaatc cccctgtttc agtccactta
    81421 gaatgaaata cttttttgga gacaatctct gaactttgtg attttagttc tgcaagggtt
    81481 gtctcgtatg cagggctttt tgcaggatcc caatcccaaa gaaattgtac tttaatgtgt
    81541 ttaccgaaat cttctgtagt attattttgt tttaagtcgt ttacagtata gtctattttc
    81601 atcattaaat ctttaatatc taatgtacca ctatttttta aattgaattt ctttaatatt
    81661 ttgtccccag gttttaaatt ttctaagtta agtgaagtag ttggttgcat agctaaatcc
    81721 aatgtacctg cagcaaatgt attatttgtt acaacttgat cgctaaaata tgcatatgtt
    81781 cccccaccaa ttaaagataa accaagagcg gctgaaacca ctccaacacc taatttcttt
    81841 ttcaatgaca ttttttgttc ctcccatatc atttttacaa tttttctccc taattaacta
    81901 aaacgctccc cttaatacag gtataacatc aattgtaaga attttgtatt gaaataagaa
    81961 tattacttat tgagaaaatt atgttattat ctatttttat aaattaaacg taccataaat
    82021 agaaaattag aattcataat tttcttgtta tatagcgctt aaatacgtta tcaaaacttt
    82081 tgcaaaaaca aattaagatt aactgccctt tatgataagg attattcatt tatttaggat
    82141 tataaatata cttcaaaagg taaaattttt gaagtttata aaaatctagc taatttagta
    82201 attcgaaagg tttaaaattg tatttttaaa gtgctaaata attaatggta ccttttgaaa
    82261 tattattggt ttcatttcat tagaaataat tccggctata taactaaaaa atgtgatata
    82321 atatctattg aacatatgaa taggataaca actacctgct gttggcaagt agcaatttat
    82381 ctaataaaaa gatcacttgt ttccaagaca agtgatcttt ttatatacat tacctatact
    82441 atttgtgaga tccattagat attttagttc ccttatttat attgtatact catttcccca
    82501 ctcctttgat ttaaatacta tatcccgttt tcagcaacat cgaattatag tatcgactcg
    82561 atatataata aatattgttt aatctaaaag cctctgttat attcaccttt tataaatcct
    82621 tcatcactag agtcaaatga atatcgcttt tcatatccaa cttcatattt ttccatgtaa
    82681 tttcgttctt aatgtgtaaa agtgtaaacg tggacattta cacttttaca caagttcaca
    82741 aaaataatac aacaataaat ttctatattg taatataatt aaatagactt cgttatttat
    82801 aaataggagg gatttcattg gaagactttg atgatgagct acgccaaatt gatatgggtc
    82861 aaaaagaagc aatactagtt ataagggctt acaatagata tttagcaaaa acagatgaag
    82921 acagggaata tggaacagaa gtgattgaac gtattagcaa tagtgatact actcgtgagg
    82981 atgctgattt tattataaga tgcacggaag ttattgatga tcttatcgat aaagttgtcg
    83041 aggagaaagt agcaaataaa agctaatcta ctactatagg ataaccctcc taaaaaacat
    83101 ctatcatata gactacggat tatctctaaa tgagcttgtt gctttacgaa tgaaacattt
    83161 gcatttttag aactatatat tatctattcc tgaactagtg acccaagata tcacagcgat
    83221 agttcactct ttgttttttg ccactttagg ttcgaaacct atctttggag ttatgatgaa
    83281 gatgtatcaa gatttcaaac ggaaatctct attcaaaaaa atgattagtt tggagataaa
    83341 gcagacaaat ttgaggaaag ggatttctgc ataacttttt cgaaatactt ttattttaaa
    83401 aatgactcag aagcaatgca cagctgaaaa tattgttaag cgattaggat ttaaaactca
    83461 catataattc tttagtcgaa aaggaataaa aaaactagtt tattagacaa accacttttt
    83521 ctttttacac ttttttcttt ttggtaagtc aggaaacttc ttcattgtgt caaaagcatg
    83581 catgagcgtg aaatatggat gttttaaaat catttttggt ccgctctttt tcataacttc
    83641 cttaactaaa cctttcattt ctggtttata acaatgaatt tcgcaatttt gacatgctgg
    83701 tttcttttct tgaaatggac attttgataa acgaaaataa gcataatctt ttaatttttg
    83761 acattcttca catagagtat tttgtttatg ttcgttttta caatacatat caatcataat
    83821 gctaattgtt ttctcttcac gttcaattcg attcataaat tggcgcctcc tgtttcaaag
    83881 tctctctgct ttaattgtaa aactttttag agagtttact tgaattttta atgacagttt
    83941 ttctaatgtt tatctctttt ttaagactta aatatggttc cttctttttc ttgtgagctt
    84001 tgggtacctt aacgacttga acagcaagag ttcacttgat ttttccacgt tattaattga
    84061 ttctattgga aggtggggag tatttgaagt ttactgctat atcaaataat tcagccttag
    84121 agcatgcaat ctgcgttttg tttcaggagc actatacaat ttttaaatta atgaatatgt
    84181 gctggtaccg ctttttataa aattggattt ttagcggaat aaatgttaag ttaattttac
    84241 attttgttaa ttatggtata cattgaaggg aagaggtggt gaacttgact atttttaaca
    84301 aagtaaagga aattagagct cgttttaatt tcacacaaag tgtattagct gaaaaagttg
    84361 gagtgacgag gcaaacgatc gcagcaattg aaaaagggga ttacgtccct tcattattat
    84421 tagcattgtc aatttgtgat gtgtttgatt tgaagatgga agaagtgttt gtattaaata
    84481 aggaggaaga agaggatgaa tagattgatg atttcttata tgattaatgt acttattacg
    84541 gcattataga acttgccaat attattgacg ctaagaaagt aacttttgaa gtatcattaa
    84601 atattacacc agtcttattt ttattagtta taggtattgt aataacaatt ttttataaaa
    84661 tacagaagaa gaaatataac gccctttcat atctgatgta tccactattg tttcccctag
    84721 aagacgaacg tgaaaagtta attactgaaa gagcttgtcg tacagcattt gtttcagtat
    84781 ggtatgtgtt aatcatcgca attggatttt tagtgctttc tcctattttt aatatgtata
    84841 ttccaggata tcccttatat attgtattta gtgttttctt tattcaaatg acagtttttt
    84901 atttatcttt ataccgatat aaaataatgt aaagtgagac cctcttgtaa aagcaagagg
    84961 gttcctttat atgcatgatt tatagtgatt cccttaataa ttttctattt tctaacatat
    85021 catttaatag aatctgtccc atcatcattg caaagttatc cctggtcttt gtatagtagt
    85081 cattaagttt taacagatag tctttcctgg ggacataggt gattacgaat ccacggttta
    85141 tttctttagg aaaaggaata tatatattct taacatcctg gtttgtagtg ttagaatttt
    85201 taaatactaa atcatttaga ttactaaaaa attcttttcc attagagata ggttggattt
    85261 ttttagctat gtgaacacca ttattatttt tatttgaagc gattccccat ataattacac
    85321 caccagaagc atgagaaaaa aacgatatac ttttttcgta attcttttta tcatctattg
    85381 aaagggcact atttgtacag ttttttttgc attgaaatgt aaggaatata ttctcttctt
    85441 gctgtgtaat gatcattttt tgaatgtatg aaaatccttc ttgttgaaac tttataaaaa
    85501 tcttcttcgc attcgccaaa ttaaacattc tccttttctg ctttttagca aaatatttaa
    85561 aagagtaaat caaaacaagt aaactttgta taggaaatat attttttaga attctaatgc
    85621 ttttgattta ttttttattg tattaatatc ctggcattgt tgggagagct gggtacattc
    85681 atgaaaagca aaatgtttac atcctacaca tttcgcttta ttcaaatgtc ttaaagcaca
    85741 gttaattgct tctcctgtat gattaaaaaa gttctctttt ccaatctcag catataatcc
    85801 atttttaatt agatttgttt tcaactctga ttgagcccct gaaatgagaa gtacgccacc
    85861 ttggttttta aaatgttgga caatattcct aaagtaggct tcgcctgttg tgtcaataaa
    85921 aggaaccttg cccatacgta agattagaat tttaggtcta taatgaattg tcgctaaaat
    85981 gttttgttcg aatgtttgcg cagctccaaa aaataatgga ccttctattg tgtaaatact
    86041 aatttgaggg caatcatgag cattatttac cacatgcggt aataattttt cattctttgt
    86101 tgtatgatca ggaagcactt ttgacatcac aagcatatta ctcatacgtt ttgtaaacaa
    86161 aataatagct aaaataagac cgatttccac agccgttgtc aaacttgtaa atacagtaag
    86221 ggaaaatgtt actagtaata caagagaatc tccggtcttc attttaagta tatgaacaaa
    86281 atgctgttgc tcactcatat tccacgctac aaccattaaa ataggagcca tactagcaag
    86341 tgggatgtgc gaggcgtatg gagctagcag tagaagcgta aataacacaa atactccgtg
    86401 aatcacaccg gacatgggtg aaacagcgcc acttttaata ttcgttgctg ttcgagcaat
    86461 tgctccagtc gccggaattc ctccaaataa tggggtaaca atattagcaa ttccttgacc
    86521 aataagttct ttattactgt tatgtttact atttgtcatc ccatccgcga cgacagcaga
    86581 taaaagggac tcaataccgc ccaacatagc aataacaaac gcagggccaa ttaaatgttg
    86641 gatacgctct attgtgatct ctggtatatc aaactgaggt agtgtatttg gaatcgtacc
    86701 atatgctgta ccaatagtag gtacatgacc tgagaaaaat atagttgcaa ttatagttga
    86761 aatcaaaaca cctactaatg aacccggtac ttttggcaaa atttttggtg ttacgagtat
    86821 aacgaaaaag caaatcaaag cagttactac attataaaaa ttagtggtac cgatatgagt
    86881 aaatatttct ttcaagtttg ctataaagtc ctcatgtttt tttatgcctg ttaaacctaa
    86941 aaaactagca atttgtccag tgaatataat agcagcaata cctgaagtaa aaccaattgt
    87001 tacaggacgt ggtatgaact taattaacga acctaattta aaaattccca taaggcataa
    87061 gataattcca gccatcaaac cagcgagtag taaattttca tacccataag taatgacaat
    87121 ccctaaaaga atgggaacaa aagcccctgt aggccctcca atttgatacc ttgaaccacc
    87181 aaatagagaa ataagtatcc cggcaataca cgttgtataa attccatact ctggttttac
    87241 accagaagct atggcaaaag acatagcaag aggaatcgca acaactccaa caatcagtcc
    87301 tgaaagaaga tctttttgaa aatgccctaa tgaatatcct tcaaaccttc ccgtaaataa
    87361 acctctcatt acaaaccctt cttttctctt tttaataaac ccggattaca actatgtgtc
    87421 gcattcgttt tatacaggag gatttaattt ttatcaaaga aaacgacatc ctaatactta
    87481 ctataagttt tgcttaaatg acgttctaat tttcctatat ctccaccttg ttgtacatgg
    87541 aattgtaatc tttccgctag aagttctcca gctcgactat ctagcttctt cgtatcaata
    87601 aacgtagtga cttttacttt atctggagta atatctctac gaaacatctg tcctggaatt
    87661 tcagtccaaa aatgattcca ttcttctaat aatcctattt gatcaaacaa aaagttctga
    87721 atgccgcata accatgctgt acaagctgtg ttcctttttt gacatccaat accatcttgt
    87781 aaatgttgac atgaaacgca acaagaatac ccacttttaa tgcaaacatt acaaacgtga
    87841 tgagctccta tagagtgaaa tatctcaatt ccatgttgga tgatatcttc tcttttagcc
    87901 tcattgctca atttattcct cctttaccat ttcgctttct gcttcatcta gctcttctaa
    87961 catagaaatt gtatcaatta aatgattgtt aaaaattttc cgcgcaacca ctaataaatt
    88021 cataatcata ggatctcgaa gggagtataa tactcgtttt ccatctttag tgccaacaac
    88081 aatatttttc gcgcgtaata cacttaattg ttgagaaact gcagaacctt cttttttaag
    88141 aatgctttga atttcattta cacttttttc accttctgat agaagttcca aaatacctat
    88201 tcgtaaagga tgcgataaag ctttaaaaaa atctgcttta aattgttgca tttcggttcc
    88261 cattaaaaca cctctagtat ttatttacat ttaacatttc agaagtattc tatacatctt
    88321 caaatgtttg aatatgtata gaatacttct aaagccaaga attatcaata caaatttaga
    88381 aacttaacat aggtaaataa atggtttttg gttgaaatta cgatactttc tttcgtacac
    88441 aaaaatctta tgtatcctag actatacttc tagagaaacc ttataccgac aggttcaaag
    88501 gcgattgaat acgggagaaa taaataatgc atttacatga atagactcaa ataacgaaaa
    88561 aacattaaag aaaagaggat ttacggatct ataagaacgg aatatttatt caagtaaagg
    88621 tgatctgtaa aaaaatgtaa caatctagtt gtagtatgac gaataatgaa aagaacccgt
    88681 tagtaaaaaa cggattcttt ccactaggtg tgcaagaaat tcaaggtgac tctgataaaa
    88741 tcacttgtat ttttttagtg cacgcacaag tttgaacaaa atatttattt gaacgtaaaa
    88801 aggatttatt caagataaag atgctttttg aaaaagtagg tgaacgacta aagggaatta
    88861 ttgaaagaca aattaatttt gatgggttac ttgaagagtc gagggcaatt gttatacaca
    88921 ttgataaata gttggttact tatatatttt ctgaattagt aattatagaa attaaagaag
    88981 atgtataaac ttcatatccc ttattcagat tcactatatt tgatagatta cctgtattcg
    89041 taaaagaaat attaaataca aaaaggtatt aacactataa aaatacaata tataaattca
    89101 aggtgtgtaa atccataaat aggcgataat ttagtatgtt tacaaaaact agtagaaatt
    89161 aatattaatg ttttgtttgt tgatgtgtat aaataaaatt aatattaaga atattcaata
    89221 ttaataatat caatttacta tagtttacaa ttatgtaaaa ctataaccaa gatggaccgt
    89281 tctttaaaac ttatcactaa taaagattta aagaaatttt tgtttcattt gccatcaaga
    89341 aggaatggat atttacatat aaaaaatgta taccaatttg gatgttacgt aagtagttga
    89401 gtaaacagct aatttaattt ggattgtaaa taattaatta aaagttgtga tagaagggat
    89461 aaggaataga agtattaatg gctttcttaa aagaattatc tgaaatacta gtaggaattg
    89521 cagataatgc agtagggtgt gaaaatttat caaacaaaat gaggtgaatg aaacatgaaa
    89581 gaagttgcga aaaaagcaca aatgatacga ttacagaggg aggagcattg taatcgtcaa
    89641 ggagatacag aagagtataa tgccgagcag gggaatctag aaagaaagtg tatcaagctt
    89701 gacaaaaaat cagttaaaaa tcgaacgaca gaagaaaaat gggatgaaag atgtaaacaa
    89761 gcagttcaat tatttaatca agggactgaa tatccagata ttgcgaaaat agtagggtgc
    89821 aaagtgagta gtttgtatag agagctgaag aaacgtggag tattagaaat gccaaagcaa
    89881 gcggcaccct ctaaaacatt aaggtcaccc ataataccag caaaaacaaa aaaatctaag
    89941 tttgaacgat ataaagagta ttatatgtat aagtagaagg attaaaggtt atatagttat
    90001 ttatctgaat aataactgca tcttagattc tctatttttg atttttcata aagtacactt
    90061 ttagacgtta catttaaaat tcttatcaac tcagttttgg ggaattagca aagatatcaa
    90121 aatatcaaaa acatacattt gaataaatat taaggaattt ttgagcactt gctccttaat
    90181 tgtcgctaat atggttagtg ctacacactc ttatgaaatg tattaatcaa gctgtacacc
    90241 atatataatt aatagtctta atatataggt aaatatatat ggcttctgca attggaggag
    90301 atatataatg ttaactgaat tacaaaaaaa gtttttctta aaattaaaaa ttcccccaag
    90361 agaaaatgtg aaatttgaag atttacatag aattcttttg cagatggggc acttattacc
    90421 ttatgaaaac ttagacatca tggaaggaaa tacgaaagaa ttttctagag aaaatattga
    90481 agaaaagctg cttttaaaga atcgtggcgg attatgctat gaaattaatt ctttattata
    90541 ttattttttg tgtgattgtg gatttaatgt gtatcgaata gctggaactc tatatgatcc
    90601 aaaaacaaga aagtggaacc ctgatgatgg ccatgcactt atcgttttac aacacaaata
    90661 tgaaaactat attatagacg ccggttttgc atcctatctc cctttacatc ctgttccttt
    90721 tcacggtgac agcgtgactt ctgtaacggg tgaatatcgt gttcgtaaac aaaatacgga
    90781 gaaaggaacc catgtattag aaatgaaaaa aggaaaaaat ggagaaactt cacatttttt
    90841 tgattcggat cttagtgata cctggtctat cggttatgct ttttatttaa atgcaattaa
    90901 tgaaaagaaa gtgaatgcta tacaaaacat ggttatagag catccagaat caccagtaaa
    90961 taaggcgaat attatttgca aattaattga acacgggcat attgcactta ctaagcaaag
    91021 ttttacagaa acccggcatg gaaagaaaat taaaaaagaa ataacagaga aacaatatca
    91081 tcaaatactt aaaaatgaat tcaatatttt ttagacaagt aagatgtaga aagtaaacta
    91141 taagattttc aacgtattac gccctcattt gtagaaaaat gggggttttt aattaataag
    91201 tgcttaaaaa gttctgtaat atttttattt ttatgaattt ttctattgtt aataggataa
    91261 attcagcgat atgtaactta aatttataac gaaatactat aaatgcttat tgaataacag
    91321 tgaaaataac attaaatata tccattttat taaaatggta ctacattcat ggggaatttg
    91381 ttcaattgta tatagagaga tattatttta aatagttatt aataacgaaa gaggagaggg
    91441 aaaattatgt tcaatcaaag aacaagaaat ggcgtcaaaa aaatcctagc aattacagag
    91501 ctagtacggt gttttcgatg tttggatcat caatttctat catagaggcg gcgtctgctc
    91561 caggagttta tgttacacct aaaaatagtg tttcttcaga tattattagt atagactggt
    91621 ctcctgttca aacagcacct tatacatatt gggctgtaca taactggaac caggggggag
    91681 aagctggtgg gtatgctgga ttccaacaac aaagcggttt tgatgaaaat ggaaagcgta
    91741 ctttgcactt tgcagtttgg gatcctattt cttctaagga agcaataaaa gcagaatatg
    91801 tatcccctac atcagttgca agtaattttg gtggagaagg aacaggtctt aaaattcaga
    91861 cgacatatga ttgaaagaat tataattggt atcgcatgac aatgcgttct tggcaagaga
    91921 atggacacac aaaatttgga cagtggttaa aagatgtttc aaaaaaccaa tggaagctta
    91981 ttgggattat ggactttcca gttcctaacg ttacatttaa ctatggacaa acgctgtttc
    92041 aagaagactg gcttggtaat ggacaagatg taagagaggc acgtgtaaaa gatggatatg
    92101 gaagaaatat ctcagataaa aaatggacat cttggaatac tcaatcaata gaggggcaag
    92161 agccattgaa taataattgg gatgggggag ctacttcaga atatctttgg tttaaggctg
    92221 ggggagactc tcgatcaact attggaacag gaaaaacatt tacgttaaat caacctagcc
    92281 aacctgaaat aggaaaacta gattatgatg taaagtctat gtattatgaa aatgaaaaat
    92341 taaatataac ttggcaatta aaagatagta gtacacctca atttaagggg aaaattgaaa
    92401 tttataataa tgaaaatatg acgggccaac cgattaccgt aattaatgat attaaatctt
    92461 accaaaatgg aatcagtcaa tctatatcat taccaacaaa tacttatgca aaaattgtat
    92521 taacagatat atttgatcaa actgtggaaa aaaaggtgaa aatcaaaaat gaatctccaa
    92581 acattttaga aggggatcgg tttgcatggt cgatgaaggg tataggagat tttgaatttg
    92641 caaaacttga tttaaataaa tcaacagaag aattgcaagt tagtttaata gcaggtacac
    92701 cacacaatta ttttgatagt acgtatgcaa gtattaaagt acaggataca tcaggtaaag
    92761 tggtatataa caaagaggtt tatgggaata cccaacaaaa tgctgaatca aaaacagtcc
    92821 cagtaaaagt aggcaatttt attgaactta cacatctaga aggtggagag agagcgacat
    92881 taacaaatct ggataataat aaacgcgaaa gctttgataa aaaagtaata tatgaagtta
    92941 caaaggatgg cctgaagaaa gtaaatcaaa ttgttaatcc gaaaccggac acagaagctc
    93001 caacacagcc acaaggatta tatgcaagca atgttgcatc agacagtgta gagctaaaat
    93061 ggaatccttc tacagacaat gtgggtgtaa aagaatatca agtgttacgt gatggacaat
    93121 taattcaaac tgtacaagaa acaaagttta ctgatcaaaa ccttacagct aataaagaat
    93181 ataaatatac tgtaaaggct gtagataagg ctggaaatat ctcggttcaa agcaacatcc
    93241 ttacagtaac aacaaagagt caaaatgtaa cgtatgaaaa atgggatccc aaaaaggcat
    93301 atacaaaagg agataaagta gagtatcaag ggaaatttta tgaagcggtt caaagctatc
    93361 aaggaaatgg agatcctact tggatatttg ccttgtcttt atggcaacca tttaaactaa
    93421 tataaaagtc ttttacttaa attttatata tttgtttagt ggtcgcaaaa atatgtttag
    93481 attttagcag aagatttcaa aattgtaagg ggaaaactta aaaactgtat ataaagtaaa
    93541 tggtagtaaa aataccaaat ctgaattttg ttaagaaaat gtattgaaaa aattgattat
    93601 attaagtggg aaatagcttt atcactgaga gaaaaaaact gtacacaggg catctaaaaa
    93661 gataccttag caataacgac aattagggag aagtattaac taaggtatct gggtggatgg
    93721 ttgcatagta aatatgcaat tttgagcatt gttgaatgta ttgggatatt caacaagttc
    93781 agagtaacac aaagtttctg ttaattcagc cggtaaattt gtccaaaaaa tacgaagcta
    93841 taaattcatt ttgtacctct attgtggatt tatagactct aacaaacatg tgatttgaat
    93901 ttaaaagaat acttttatag acttttactt gtctattatg aaaaatatac gatttaggaa
    93961 agttcctgag catatcatta agattaggtc acaggatata tataaccctt aaatcatgag
    94021 actcgaaaat atctatgcat atcttgtcat aacaccaaga cttttggtaa ctctttatta
    94081 attagaggag atgtcatgtt tgatgagaat gataagctga ttaggaggca tagagatgga
    94141 actaactaaa ttggaaaagg taattgttat tagtactttt gttcaaggat taggtgagga
    94201 attccttaaa aatagcaagg acaatcattc tttaaaacag ctacttagag agatagaaaa
    94261 ggtgtttaat gattcaacat caaatcaaat gcgagaagca gctgaaagtg tactagaaaa
    94321 atttatttat gatttaataa aagaaaacaa tctgccacta ccaaaaataa attaagattt
    94381 attggagaaa gagagggcag taaggaaata cctataagga atcgctacag tttccctata
    94441 aaaatcaata tcaagcttgc ataaagaata atatataaag agattattct ctttatatat
    94501 gccaaaagtc agttatttgt tttcgagaat catgttttct aactatcttc attattttct
    94561 gcattgtatt tggtgatggc acataatcct tgtcattaca cagttgacct aatgtatttc
    94621 tgtttacctt actagcttta gaaaaatcct gaattgagta attgtagcta gctaaaaatt
    94681 tagctagctt tgttctatgt ctcccaatac ctctacccca cacgttaatc tcctccataa
    94741 tcttttttaa tcatccttgt ccgaaatgca aaaaactata cgcaattgca cagaaaaatt
    94801 tgcatattgt acaagctatt cacaataaga tgtatcaagg ttgctaccaa agtagctatc
    94861 aagatacctc taccaaactt ctaagtttgt aagcccatgt atcatcgaca ttcaaaattc
    94921 tgtttataaa ggggaaattt atatgttaac tacatttatc tctttaggag ctttaggagt
    94981 aacgacaatt ggaggggcat tgttagaaaa gcatcttgta aaaaacgatt atgttgcagc
    95041 agcgaaactt gtaagcgatg gaatatatca tggaataagg ataggtggag tttgtttcat
    95101 tggttatgta ttcattcaaa ttgtggtgat gttttaagga ggaaattaca tggggatttt
    95161 aaaggattgg cttcataaac aaactttgaa gaatcgactt atagaggtgt ttgtaaaggc
    95221 aggtttatat gtagatcatc aaacacgagg tgggaaagta cccatttacc cgaagataca
    95281 tgatatttct tcctcaaaag aaaaggttcg atacatattt accattccaa acggattaga
    95341 tccgaaaacc attgaaaaga agtggttttg ctttcaacaa atattagggc gtaatgtagc
    95401 aattgaaggt gatattaaaa gatttgtact taatgtgttt cattcggatg ctgggctaca
    95461 agcatacaat tacagttata agaagtggca gccattactt atacaacatc atcttcctgt
    95521 aattgtgggg cgtgaccaat ttggaaatat gattacgtat gacatgattg cttcaaacac
    95581 gccgcatctt ctaattgcag gagagacggg gagcgggaaa agtagtatgg tacgcgttgt
    95641 actgtctaca cttattcaat atatgtctcc tgataaatta catttgtacc tgggcgattt
    95701 gaagaattcc gaatttcatt tcttgcgaag ggtgaaacac gtaaaagagg tttgcatgga
    95761 agaaatagaa atgaagatta tgctgcagaa agtgtggaag gaaatacgcg aacgcagaaa
    95821 actaatggaa gagtatgaag tggatcatat cgatgaatat aacaaagtga ataccgataa
    95881 ccagaaaccg tatatcttac ttgctatcga cgaagtggtt atgttgcaag atgaaaagga
    95941 atgtatgtct atagttgaaa aaatatcggc agtcggaagg gcacttggag tttttttaat
    96001 gctaagtatg caacgacctg atgcaaaagt gttggatggt aagctaaagc tcaatatgac
    96061 ggttagaatg ggctttaaat gtgatagtac aattaatagt aatattatgg gtactcctgg
    96121 ttcagaacgc ttggagcaat ctggccaaat gatattaaag ttaaatggat taaagaaagt
    96181 acaatctcct tatttagaat taagtaaagc caagaagata gttgaacctt atcgcgttcc
    96241 gaaagagaat ataaagttgc aaaacctacc acaagaagaa aatcaattat tcggggtgtt
    96301 agattatgag gaatagagac aaagccatac taaacaattt gaagcgtttt agatgtatgt
    96361 ctcgtgatga cattattgat ttgcattttc aaggattaaa gaacgcggtt acatgctgta
    96421 atacggtgat gaagcgatta agaagagatg gtcatgtgaa tgccaatatc tcgcaacagc
    96481 catacattta cttccctcaa tccagcacac ttcgcaaaac tagccaaaag attccccact
    96541 ttctaggcat attagatgtg tataaacagc ttatctatta tgaaaaacct aaactgttta
    96601 aagtggagcc aaagtatggt aaagaattca tggaacctga tgcatttaca atttggcgta
    96661 gatctccatt tttcattgaa gtccagaagt cagtttacag caaaaaagtt atgcaagata
    96721 aaataaatag gtatgaatta tacttccaca gtcaggaatg gtataacgaa tcttggcagc
    96781 caaaagaatc taaattcttt ccatcaatac ttataattac tgaaaagtat tataatatca
    96841 gctcttttag cctacgtatt tttcaagctt cttcaattag taatttcttg aatagccttg
    96901 ctgtaaaagc acagtaacag tccctaatta ggtttttctt tctaaagagg tttcttaatt
    96961 tacatctacg tttattaggt catcattgac tgaatgagtt catatattat tttgccaatg
    97021 tgaattctaa tacagtttct gttattaata caagtagcaa tgctgttatc gcaacaattt
    97081 cagtatatac actccttagt ggtatttcta taacactaaa tggttaaaaa gcttttgtag
    97141 taatagaagc atttttcgga atctatttct taacgattcg tctctcatca ataacatatg
    97201 ataattgata ttaatcagta tcttttattt gatacaatcg tttgattagg cgttcttaag
    97261 tagtgtttat taaccttccg ggaacatagt tactttcagc gcatcgtctc tttagttacc
    97321 gaatcaattc cacatacttt tggtaggagg aatattacct gggatttcga aaaatgttta
    97381 catatcctta taacaataat tgatattgga tgttttctac cttaaaagct agttaggcga
    97441 taaaaataac atgaatggac ataataagtt tggtaaattc atgtattatt tttttaatcc
    97501 taggtattat attgcttata aaaggatgtg ttagaagtga gaattggagt ggttaaagag
    97561 ataaaaaagg gagaagcacg tgtaggaatg acccctgaaa atgttcggaa gttagttgaa
    97621 gaagggcatc aaatcttagt agaaaaagat gcaggtattg gatcaggata tacaaatgat
    97681 gaatatacag gcgcaggtgc aaatttagta gcacaaggag aagcttggga agtcgatatg
    97741 gtagttaaag taaaagaacc attacctgaa gaatatcgtt actttaaaaa agatcttata
    97801 atctggggtt ttttacatct ggctgcgtcg aaagagtgtg tcgaagcact gagaaatgct
    97861 ggtactactg caattgcagg agaaacaatt agcaaagatg gtgttttgac attattaaag
    97921 ccaatgagtg caattgctgg gcgtcgtgct gtattcatgg gagcatatta tttagaaaaa
    97981 caacatcaag gagaagggat tttattatca ggtattgagg gaattcctgc cggaaatgta
    98041 gttattttag gtggagggaa tgctgca
//
LOCUS       40_00013               63618 bp    dna     linear   UNK 
ACCESSION   40_00013
FEATURES             Location/Qualifiers
     Segment         complement(46744..48588)
                     /ETX_MTX2="NA"
                     /Endotoxin_C="NA"
                     /Endotoxin_M="NA"
                     /Endotoxin_N="NA"
                     /Endotoxin_mid="NA"
                     /Rank="ND"
                     /Segment_name="40_00013"
                     /Toxin_10="NA"
                     /blast_detail="ND"
                     /blast_prediction="ND"
                     /hmm_detail="Hit_desc:-3 46744-48588 len=615
                     Hmm_name:cyt.hmm	Hmm_len:525	E-value:7.9e-23"
                     /hmm_prediction="YES"
                     /locus_tag="40_00013"
                     /protein_desc="-3 46744-48588 len=615"
                     /protein_id="40_00013"
                     /protein_len="615"
                     /svm_prediction="NO"
                     /translation="KIRILKKRRWDNMNKKLYKKFLLSMMIAGMATSNIVPLHTFAAE
                     QKVHTTISQETIHNYSLGPEGFQDVLAPAMSNVLVMDSYAKTIRNQQETDLSGISSLN
                     SYLRANMLKHQDDAKKNATYWLENLKPRIMNTNQNIVDYNDTFQTHYSILLAAIDQKD
                     TEKLKTELEKLYQSILTNKSEVNELLEQLKTFRNKMTADTQNFKQDTNQLTTILASTT
                     AGIPYLEQRINGYNESIKKSNDQIIAGSVLCATLITCIIGGPLIATAKSNIASAEREI
                     EILKAQISGAQTEIAIITDAKDKTTNMAETINTAINSIQKMSNSWDTVAAKYNNLVKN
                     ITFITPEEFAFIKADLNTAKDSWQDLKNYADKLYESVKIAEKEEQDLMDRLRPSSVQY
                     FYKPIHNAYTFEIKTGANAPNASYKVMNLTKRTTHNMWSGGPNASMWIDRLPLNLKDQ
                     YAVIATVNGMDYVIYKEVGENIPGANLNGTYQLFSALNNSSVIDMDRSTNNVTLWSNN
                     GGNHQKWKLVYDSNKKAYQIKSVTNENLILAWNDYQGSNNVFATPNQYYEEHYWIVED
                     AGNGYFYLKNKKNSMVLDVTGSGTKNGTNVILYPFTASNNQKFKLQRLY"
ORIGIN      
        1 acggtagaag agatgaaggt aaaactagaa gcaggtgtac cacattccta ctttgctagt
       61 acgtatgcga gtattaaggt ccagaattct tctggcaacg tcctgtacaa taaggaaatc
      121 gtgggaaata aacaacaaaa tgctgaaagt caaactgtgc ccgtgaaaat aggggattat
      181 attgaactta ctcatataga aggggaagca acaaaggaaa aaacgcgagc gactttaatt
      241 aaccttgaaa ataacaaaaa tgaaaccatt ggaaagacag caagatatca agtgacaaaa
      301 gaaggcctga agaaagtaga aaaaatgcca gaaacaacag ttttagatgg aaatcaattt
      361 acctggtctt taaaggggta taatgatcga gaaatcgcaa aagtagagta taacaaagca
      421 acagaaaaaa tgcagattaa attagaagcg ggtatccccc attcctattt tactagtacg
      481 tatgcaagca ttaaagtcca gaattcatcc ggtaatattt tgtacaataa agacattata
      541 ggaaatagac aacaatctgc tgagagccaa accgtttcag tcaaagtagg ggattatatt
      601 gagtttactc atatagaggg agaagcacag aaggaaaaga cccgtgccac acttactaat
      661 cttgagaata gtaaacagga atttgtaggc aagaaaaaaa catatcaagt tactcctaca
      721 ggattattaa taaaatagat aaaaaggatg tctaaaaaaa tagtgttttt tagacatcct
      781 tttttattat taaaaaacgt taattattaa tagtgatgta ggatgaattc tatagcccca
      841 ctaactatta tatatactca aaaaatcaac ttatagctaa tgttccaagg attgacacat
      901 ctattcttag ttaatcatgt tatacttttc acaaatgaaa tgctacaata tcaaatccta
      961 gttttatgac atccttctgt tgccacagtt tataaaaggt caattccaat gggattgact
     1021 ttttatagtt gtagcacaaa gttataaacg cccatattta ttataagata aatgttgtaa
     1081 tttcacgtac ctcatttatg aatgtataaa taattacaat aaatattatt ctatatgtag
     1141 ctttgcgata tgtaactgtt aaatagataa tatttaacct tctcgtgata ttttaaatta
     1201 aggttaaaag aaaggaacgt aaaataaagt aattcgttaa tatataagga tattaataat
     1261 aatttgtggg aaattgaaga actaaggtat atgnnnnnnn nnnnnnncat ataccttagt
     1321 tcttcaaaat tatttcaaaa ggaggttata aacaatgaaa agaattataa cactgagcac
     1381 ttgtaaactg caagatacta taaaacatgg tgggtgtggt gcatgtcaga catcttgtca
     1441 gtctgcttgt aaaacctcat gtggagttgc aaatcaaaag tgtgaaaata caataaatag
     1501 gaaacaagaa gtatagtatt caattatatt ttatttaggt ggcaatcttt atgaaaaagg
     1561 agtttggtta tccagtatga ttcatcaata taaattaaat ggatacaata tcgtgttaga
     1621 tacttatagc ggatccgtac atgtcgttga cgatcttgct tatgaaataa ttatgctata
     1681 tcagaatact cctatggaag aaatcctgtc aataatgcag gaaaagtata aatatgattt
     1741 ccacgtttcc aagaaggaaa ttcgagaaac aattgcggat attgaagaac taaaaagaga
     1801 tgggaagctt tttaccgaag atgattatag ggacctttca attgatttga taaatcgtcc
     1861 cacttatgta aaagctcttt gccttaatgt agcgcataca tgtaatctgt cgtgtgaata
     1921 ctgctttgct agccaaggaa aatacaatgg aaatagagcc ataatgagtt ttgaagttgg
     1981 aaaaagagcc atagattttc tattagaaaa ctcaggtaat catcgaaatc tcgatgttga
     2041 tttttttggt ggggagccac tcatggcgtg gaaaactgtc aaacagattg tcgcctatgc
     2101 aagaaataaa gaaaaagagt acaaaaaaac ttttcgtttt acctttacta caaatggtat
     2161 gctgcttaat gatgaaatta ctgaattctt aaatcaagaa atgcacaatg ttgtattaag
     2221 ccttgatgga agaaaaaaag ttcatgatta tcttcgtaaa actgtcaatg ggaaaggtag
     2281 ctataatcat atcgttccaa agttccagga gtttgttgag aagcgtggag ataaagaata
     2341 ctatgtacgt ggaacctata cccataataa tgttgatttt accaatgata tttatcacat
     2401 cgctgactta ggttttaaca aaatctcaat ggaacctgtt atctgtaatc cccaagaacc
     2461 atatgcgctc tgtgaagaag acctgctgga aatttacaat cagtatgaaa ttctctcgaa
     2521 agaaatgcta aaccgtgagg aaaaaggaaa tggttttaca ttttatcatt acatgctcga
     2581 cctttcagaa ggtccgtgcg ttcaaaagag aatttctggt tgcggttctg ggactgaata
     2641 tctagctatt accccgtggg gggagatatt tccttgtcat cagtttgtgg gagaagaaga
     2701 atatagtatg gggaatatat ggcatggcat tacaaaagca gagatacagt ctcagtttaa
     2761 ggaaagtaat tgctattcaa aaccggaatg tcaggaatgt tgggcacagc tttactgtag
     2821 tggcggttgt ccagctaata caatacatgc aacgggttct cttaagggaa cacatgagtt
     2881 cagctgtaaa atcttccgaa agagaataga gtgttctatg atggttaaag tagttcaatc
     2941 cattagagct atgaagaagg aagagcaagg catggttcag taaataaaaa agtgcacaag
     3001 tgttgttata gcataaattt ataaagatag ttacaaacaa gaattcttta gtccaattta
     3061 gaataaatga gtttaaaaga agatagccat ttgtaatggc tgtcttcttt tgtaaaaaat
     3121 atataattta ttcaattatt ttttcgataa caggcataac agcgattggt ggaatagagt
     3181 gagtccatcc tacggaaaat atatttagtt tttcacctac gctatagtta tccttgctag
     3241 taataggaac acgtaaaatt ttattctgag aagctaattc ccaccaatta ttttgataag
     3301 aaagtgcctc ctcttttgta ttagtgtcag ctacaactaa ataattatca tctgctgaaa
     3361 taacatatcc agtaaaaggt atctgtattc ttacttgttc ttccttaata ggagtaggat
     3421 tacttataga atctgcggaa gtaggagtta atccgaaaac taatccacat cctagcgtca
     3481 gagtggtaac cactgttact aatttttgtt tttttgaaaa cataatataa atccccctta
     3541 tattttatcc gtacaccatc acctttctat tttttatata gaaagccttt ttatatccct
     3601 aaatttaaca attatgttac aaataatcca ttgttttttc aaatgggtat tatttaaaga
     3661 taatatatgt tataattcac caaattaact attaatttta cctctatttt ctagtgaata
     3721 tatatttttg aaaagaatga tagcgctatc ttttgtgaat gttcctattt gcatgattac
     3781 ctaattttta tgtacaataa agaaaagaga gtttcttaga caggaagagg aaagtcatga
     3841 ccaagtcatt agtaaattta cgaattgatt ttgcttttaa gcaattattt gggacaagtg
     3901 gtagtgagga tattcttatc acatttttaa atgccatgct aaagaattca ttagaatcac
     3961 ctattatgtc actacaatta gaggatccac atttacatcg agaacacgag gatgataaat
     4021 tatcaatttt agatgtctca gccacattag acacaggtac taaagtaaac gtagaaattc
     4081 agctgaataa taatcacgac atgattaaac gaagtttgta ttactggggt aaattatata
     4141 cttcacagtt acaaaaaggg atgccttaca gctctcttag taaaacaatt actattaatt
     4201 tgttaaactt cgtacttttt cccgaatatg aggaatttca tacaacggga aagctatgga
     4261 atgtacaaca gcaaaagcag tttagtgatg atatagagat tcatgttata gagcttccta
     4321 aactaatgga acaatggcgg gaagagaaag ttaatccgtg ggaagattca tttgttcgtt
     4381 ggctgttatt acttccggca aatgaagatg aacacttaac tcaaacattg gaggacattg
     4441 cgatgaatca agatccgatt ttacaaaaag caatgaataa gtgggagcga atgagtcaag
     4501 attcgacatt ccgacaagcc tatgaagcga gggaaaaaac cctaatggat gaagctgcaa
     4561 agtttgctca cgcagaggag caaggaatca aaaaaggtat tgaaaagggt attgaagaag
     4621 gcaaaaaagc cgaacgtata caattggtat gtggtatgta taaaaacgga atgtctgtag
     4681 aggatattgc caaatttacg aagttaccta tagaagaaat aagagaaatt atccaattat
     4741 aaataaaaaa gaacacctac agcatttgta ggtgttcttt tttatgacca ataatgtccg
     4801 gagtataatt attagttgat gtatcgtcag gaaaataaga atttacaaca ttaaatatct
     4861 tttaaaaaac ttacatggat tctaccttaa atacatgctc tatattccat cataatattg
     4921 ttaataattg tttggacggg caatatctct ttgacttcat ttactcgtgc acctgcgaaa
     4981 acaagaccat tttcacaatc accatccata gaggttatca aagaatctag cgtgcagaaa
     5041 cgataagaac agttttttaa gcaatttata cactttttta tttttatctt tttattatta
     5101 tcagctatta atttagtaaa gttattttta accgcacgac cttggagccc gacagttgtt
     5161 ttgactaata tggtatcttc taatcgagca tttatatatt tttccttaaa ggatagtggt
     5221 gcgtcacact cattacttgc aacgaatctt gtacccattt gcacaccaga tgcacccatt
     5281 tttaaggcat gagcaatatc tttcccagtc ataattcctc cagcagcaat tacgggaatt
     5341 tcgactgctg caactacttc cggtaatata tcgaataaag gtcgattggt acccagatgt
     5401 cctcctgctt catgcccctc tactacaaca gcggccgcac ccaagcgttc agataatcta
     5461 gcgagtttgg ctgaggatac tattgaaata actggtatgc cggcattttt cccccaagta
     5521 tacatatctc gtgaaatgcc agcaccagat atgatgaaat caactttttc ctcaatggct
     5581 gctttcattt tttcagcaaa atcattcatt gcaaaaagaa catttactcc aatataacca
     5641 gtattccgaa tcttttcttt cgccttccta atatgcattc tcatttcatc tatggaaata
     5701 ccagttcctg atataatccc aattcctcca gcatttgcaa ctgcagatgc aagtttactt
     5761 aatgaaatgc ctacgcccat tcctccctgt agaattggga cctttggcat catatgcccg
     5821 atttttaatt gtggaaagtt caagtaaata ccccatttca ttaatgttat tagagtagat
     5881 ctgttaaacc ccttcagttt aacacggtgt ttggaacaaa cacaggaaat taatacctac
     5941 tactagtagt ttgtgatgtt ttttggtgat tttcacaaaa tgttcgaata gtgcgctata
     6001 aattttagaa taatatcaaa tgtatattaa ggcttctgga taaaaaacaa agaaatttag
     6061 attttctaac aaaaaatgtt attaaaaaat tgatttgtca aaaatgaagt gggatgtaat
     6121 cattaattat tttaagcggg gatatgaaca gagctaaata gaagtttata tgctttttaa
     6181 taaaagtaat ttttgtatta taagtgttaa ataatcaata gttgtaaagg aaaaaatcta
     6241 tgtttttagt aatctacacg attggattag agacaattag atgtgtagta cattctagaa
     6301 gttttaaata tcaatattcc aaaaatcttg ataatcaata tgcttatcaa atttttttag
     6361 tattctaatg attttagttg cagatgttaa agtgggaata cgatcctttt tatttgctaa
     6421 atcacttatc agagatttac ttaatccagt cctttgtaca agccattgtt gtttgattcc
     6481 tctgtgatct aaatactcac caaatggagt tctttttttt cctagaccaa acataaagaa
     6541 tccctcctaa ttaagaatga tgtataaata gcttgtacaa aattccataa atttaaactt
     6601 ttgtccataa atatggaatt ataatttaga ataaagcata gaataatata aataaaatga
     6661 aaaaatatgg aataattttg aggaatctag cattcatagt aatagctaca agttgctgat
     6721 acactatcct aatggcaact tgttgcaaag ggtattacta aaataaaaaa atctgaaact
     6781 ccttacgtca gaaggagttt cagatttttt cttttttaga tctttaattt atagatacgt
     6841 attttataga ttattatgca taatatggcg aatgagtaga atggatcatc tgcttatata
     6901 gtttgatcga ccttgtcact aagcatataa atctgtttta gatatgatga aaggaaaaac
     6961 tgacaaaaaa tgttaaaaca gaaatcagtc atatctggtc cagtatactc atcactttct
     7021 acccacctgt taagttatca gtttgtagtg aaaaaagtac agtcggccag tttgtgtaac
     7081 aaaaaatatt tctatcccat ctacaaatgg ttcattaata tacaattcag ggatcatact
     7141 tatattacaa acactatgaa tacttttttg tttcataaat tctcttccgt taatacactt
     7201 gcaagtgtat tattttggat ctttatgtgt caaatgaata atgtttttat ctgaattttc
     7261 ttcaccatat tatgtttggg ttgccatacc caacataata tgaaaaatct caatctcatt
     7321 tttataggat gaaatgagat tgagactctt ttgttgttta tttgctggat aatggaatgg
     7381 taactaaaaa ttctacgcct agtttggtat tatttataga atatgtgata aaaagggact
     7441 cgaaaatttg ttttacaata tataaaccta agccactccc tcccgtattt cgatttcttg
     7501 acttttcgat tcgataaaat ggtttgaaaa tatgttgtat atcttcttct tttattttga
     7561 cacctgtatt gataactcgc atttggacgt tgttttgttt agaatccttt gttaacttta
     7621 tatagacttt ttcgttatac ggtgaataca taatcgcatt atgaatgatg tttttacatg
     7681 ctttttctaa aagaacataa tccgtataaa caaaaatatc agaatcgact tcttttatta
     7741 tttgaatgcc tttttgagaa gcaaaaaatt cgagtttttt ggcaattgta tctattgatc
     7801 tcgaaagatt tacttcttcc acttgaagtt taaaggtatg ttgttctaat tttgacatgc
     7861 ttaaaatttc gcgaaccagt tgttccagac tttcaattat ttgataattt ttctttaaat
     7921 actggtcacg attttgataa gggccgatat tatatatcat cccttctaag tatcctttca
     7981 taacagtaag aggagttttt aattcatgtg ctacaatagc aaagaattcc cttcgctttg
     8041 tttctatttc tctttctttt tcaatatcac tttttaattg ctgattcgct ttttgtaaat
     8101 caaaaattgc ctgttgtaaa tttatagaca tatcattcaa gctattggac aattccccta
     8161 attcatccat agaacgaact tcaatttttt cggagaaatc caattttgcc atcttttgtg
     8221 cacctttatt aatataaata agtggtttag taataaacct tgaatagaga taagcacttc
     8281 ctaaaccaat aaccagtaca atgatactaa tatagggtag aaaacgtact aagacctgtg
     8341 aagcttcatc aatcggctga aatgttgcga acaccacaag cgttaagtta acatcttgga
     8401 attgtattgg cttgctaacc tcatatgaat tacgaggatt atctaaactc cttgctggta
     8461 ctgttttaac aaaacctttt gtttgagtgc cctcttgaat agtaccctct tgaatagtac
     8521 cctcttgaat agcacttcct tgaatagtac tttgaagaaa agtaatagaa ggagaataaa
     8581 taagtcttcc ctcattattt tgaaggtaga tcaccgcatt atttttttgt gcgtattcat
     8641 caacaagtgg tattgcattt tgaagcgtaa gatctttaga tttatcaatt atttcttcga
     8701 ttcccgtttg aagctgatct gttttgtatt gctcataaaa tttagggaga aagaagtata
     8761 aagttacata aatcaaggtt gcaaaggcta acaaaatgag ggatgtagtc ataaagagtt
     8821 tataggtaat tcgcttcatc ttcatgattt ttacaatctt attcatcgat tttataacca
     8881 atgcccttta ctgttttaat atagggtata tctaattttt ttcgtatgtt tttcatatgc
     8941 gtatcaatca ttcgtgtgtc tccggcatac tcatatcccc aaattttttc tacgatattt
     9001 tctcttgtga gtaccttttt ttcattttga agtagtagtt gcaaaatttc aaattctttt
     9061 gtcgttaggg gaacttcaac tttatttaca tatactttat atgcatcgcc atcgacatgt
     9121 agttctctaa atacaaaatg attatccgta ctttgatgat tacttcttct cagtactgct
     9181 tcgactcgtc tcatcaaaac atgaaaagaa aaaggtttcg taatataatc atcgattcca
     9241 agatcaaatc ctttcatttg atcttgttct tcttctagcg cagttagcat aataattggt
     9301 atatttgact gacttcgaat cattttggca acttcaaatc cattcaggtt tggcatcatc
     9361 acatctagaa gaattaaatc gaaggactgc ttattaaagt gtttcatgcc ctctaatcca
     9421 tctgatgcaa ctataacttt atactgttgt gtcattaaaa attgtttgat taattcttgt
     9481 atttcttgat catcttctac caccagaatg tgatagttct tcataatatc acctcttgta
     9541 gtcattataa ccttccaatc tggagttgat gtggagacgt attagaaaca ctataaaaac
     9601 tttacaagaa aactacatga atttcaaatt agcttcagat gcatgagata gtttatatac
     9661 ataacaagac agagggaggt aattaagatg tcactagaag caaacatcat tttttcttta
     9721 ttagatgtac aactgtggat ggcccctcat tcgaatagta gacgcataaa agagaaaaaa
     9781 caaaaattga aactagcacc gggcttaaac aaatacacaa gtgtaaataa aagaaagcta
     9841 tataagtcta gtaaacaaaa atagggagga ttaaattgat tctctctatt tttgtaatcc
     9901 ataattaggt actgaaaatc tttactataa ctctagatta gctccatata aaatacagat
     9961 taagtttgta tgatacatgt accaaataga aaggaatgat acatgatgtt gacgacttac
    10021 aaaatctatc aaattttatc ccttccttct tatttacaca caaacctatt accatccatt
    10081 ctcacgagaa tgctagaatc taagtttata acaaaagaat aaataagcta atggatgttt
    10141 attgtccctt gtttaaactt tttgcaaaac acctgtataa acacgtatcc tactttgtac
    10201 attgaataca ctatttgttg agagccgaat aggctctttt ttttagaaac aagttcgaag
    10261 tgggtttgaa tatcgtcata catatattca taggaaattt caaatataat gtcaccccta
    10321 cgaaaaaaca gttgatttat gtttaaacca tgcccaaagg taaaaaaatt ttttgaaatg
    10381 gtaattctta aatattacat tcatacatcg tatttcaaat atcaagataa aaatattcaa
    10441 ttgtaaatta aaggagaaag ggatgttcac aatgggacac tatgatacaa atcaaacaga
    10501 aagcgatagg aataaagcct ataaaaaaac agggtatttt ttcacaggaa taattggtgc
    10561 agtgattggt gcaattacca ttggattgac cacgccttat ataaatgaaa tcaaaggaag
    10621 tgtaggtcaa tctcctaagc ataacgaagt aaatcaggct acgccgatct cttacaaacc
    10681 agaagatgtg agcaatcctc aaaatatgat tgaatctgca aaagaagttg tcgtgggtgt
    10741 cattaactat aaacaaaatg cagattcatt taatgcgcaa gttcaatcag aagaagctgg
    10801 ttcgggatca ggggtcatat ataaaaaaaa cggcaataag gctttcattg ttacaaataa
    10861 tcatgtgata gacggtgcga ataaagtaga agtgaaattg aataatggta aaaaagttcc
    10921 cgctaaagta gtagggacag atccattatt agatttagca gtattagaaa ttgatggggc
    10981 agatgtaaaa agagtcgcaa cacttggaga ctcagaaaaa attcgtacag gggaaacggt
    11041 aatagctatt gggaatccat tggggttaga aggtagtgta acaaagggga ttattagtag
    11101 caaggaacga gaaatacctg ttagtactct tggagatcaa caagttgatt ggcaagcaca
    11161 ggtaattcaa acagatgcag ctattaatcc tgggaatagt ggaggagctt tgtttaatga
    11221 acagggtgaa gtcattggaa ttaattcgag taaaattgca caacaagctg ttgaaggaat
    11281 tggatttgca attccgattc atatagccaa aacgatccta gagtctcttg agaaagatgg
    11341 aacagttaaa cgtccgatga tgggtgtaca gttattagat gtggagaaaa tgacagattc
    11401 tgcacgcaat caattaaaat taccaaaaga gatatcaaat ggtgcagtat tgcggaatat
    11461 ctcataccaa tcaccagcag aaaaaggtgg attgcaacaa tatgatgttg tgattgcatt
    11521 agatggacaa aaaatagaaa atgtcgttca attccgaaaa tatttatata aaaagaaaaa
    11581 atcgggggat acaattaaag taacagttta tcgaaatggt gaaaaactaa taaaaaacgt
    11641 gaaattagcg gattaaacaa gtgccgttta aaaatatagc cacctttcgg tggttttttt
    11701 atatgtgctt tttgtgtagg tactagatat atcagaggtg gtaaacgtca tgaagcaaaa
    11761 agaatgccta cattggtatt ccatgcagga ggctaatttt tctagcgata gtatctcatc
    11821 ttgtactgta gggggcataa ataaagggag ttatcccgtg tttgtattcc ttcctcaagt
    11881 taattggttg gtgactaata ttttatacct attattattc cgtttgtcct cattccacat
    11941 taaatggact gactctttac caatgttcaa aatcgattac atattttaat tcgtgttcca
    12001 gcttttcttg actatattaa cgaatcacta catatgcact ccagataagc cctcatatct
    12061 ttagataatc tactgaatat cttcatataa actccagata gtgtatttag aataacaact
    12121 atcaaggagg ttaggaaaaa tgaattttat aaaacgcgca attctcagta tgaaaaaaag
    12181 aataggaaca tcattaattt tgatggcggt ctttcttatt gttacaaatt tagtgttggc
    12241 aggattcaca attcaaaatg catcacaaaa agctgcggat gcagcaagaa aaaaattagg
    12301 tgcagatgtc actttaggtc ttgattttga taaattaggt caacaagcta gggaaactgg
    12361 agagatgcct aaaccaccaa agctcaacac aaaagaagca gatcaattag cgaagtccaa
    12421 gtatgtaaaa gattataatt acataaccaa taccttcgga atttcggatg gatttaaact
    12481 agtaggtgct tcagaaggag aagacgaagg aaaaggtaga gttggaatgg tggcagcagc
    12541 gggtggatca ggttcgggct cagaaataga tatgaattct tcccttataa tagaaggagt
    12601 tcgtaaaact gtattacaag aaagttttaa aaatggaaaa agtaaaatca ttgatgggaa
    12661 accaattaca gaaaagatga aagatcagaa tgtaacttta atggaaaaac gattagcgga
    12721 acaaaacaat ttgaaagtag gagataagat taaaattcaa tcaggggata agaagcaaac
    12781 tcttgaattt gaaattattg gtatttatga aacgaatgag caaccaatgg gtcagcatgc
    12841 ccctcctatg atggatccag ctaataagct atatatgcct tactctactt taaaaaagtt
    12901 agaagtagat gaaggtatga gtagtattca agttgtgtac ttattgaacg acccacaata
    12961 cattgatgca tttaaaaaag aagcaaaaaa atctgatatt gattttaatt attttaagtt
    13021 agatgcacat gattcattgt acaaacaaat gattggtcct atcgaaaata tcgcttctac
    13081 ttctcaaatg attatctata tggtatctat tgcaggtgca attatcttag gattaattat
    13141 tatgttatcg attaaagcac gtcgtaagga aatgggaatt ttattgtcca ttggagagaa
    13201 aaaatggaaa ctgatggcgc agttcgtagt agaagtagta tgtatcgcta ttttagcatt
    13261 tggattatct ctaacaacag gagctaaagt ttctcaattc gtaggggata atttactttc
    13321 aagtgaagtt gctacagcag gagaagaaac agacacttca caaaatggaa ctgtaatggt
    13381 ggctggacca ggcggaactg tacaaaatca aaaagaggat ccaatagata aaattaatgt
    13441 aagtgtaaca ggagaagacg taggaaaaat gggagggatt ggactagcta ttgctatatt
    13501 agcaacgctt cttccggcat tatctattct acgcttaaat ccaaaacaaa tccttttaaa
    13561 agatgaataa ggaggctcga tatggagacg attttacaat ttaaaaactt agattattat
    13621 tatgaaagta acggaaaaaa agtaaagata ctagataatg ttaatttttc ttttcaaaaa
    13681 gggcatttct acacgatttt aggaccatct ggatctggta aaacaaccac gcttagctta
    13741 ggttgtgggc tagatatacc taaaaatggt tatgtactgt ataatggcaa ggatattaga
    13801 aaaattggtt tggatcgata ccgtaatcaa aatgtatccg taattttcca atcctataat
    13861 ttaattacct atatgactgc cattcagaat gtactaacgg caatggaaat tacaggtgta
    13921 aaggtaaaaa ataaaaaagc aagagcatta gaattattag agaaggtagg actcacagaa
    13981 gtagaagcga aacgaaatat cttacaacta agcggtggac aacaacaacg tgtagcaatt
    14041 gcccgagcat tatcttgtaa tgttgattta ttgattgcgg atgagccgac aggaaacctt
    14101 gatgaagaaa cagcaaatga cattattgat ttgttccagg agctcgctca tcaagaaaat
    14161 aaatgtgtaa ttgttgtaac gcattcacag gaagttgcaa aaaaatcgga tcgagctgtt
    14221 tatttaagtc agaaaaaatt agcagtaaaa gatgcgccta gcatctaaaa aacaaatacc
    14281 acgactagaa gagtgtgtac ggtatggaaa tcgtgaaaat gataaataac tagttaatta
    14341 ttttccgaaa aaatatatga ttaatttaaa aaggaatgga gataaaaatc tccattcctt
    14401 tttagataga taattaaacc ttatttaaca gcctctttta aagcctttcc agctttaaat
    14461 ccaggtactt ttcctcctgg gatatgcatt tcttcgcccg tttggggatt gcgcccagta
    14521 cgtgcagaac gcttacgtac ttcaaatgta ccaaatccaa ttaactgtac ggagtcctct
    14581 ttttgaagag attgtgtaat ttgatttagg atagcttgta cagatgcggt agcatctttt
    14641 ttagtaagtg atgttttctc ggatacttgg ttaattagtt ctgttttatt cattatgaac
    14701 ctccattaaa taatatttgt taatttaatt ttatagtata gtatgttttc aagaaagggt
    14761 aaattttata taaatataat attaaaaggt tgaagatact cttacagttt tgtatagggg
    14821 gattaggtat gtttactttt aaatctatac tatataaata gttaaataag ggaaattgta
    14881 ttgtagagaa gatacaggct acccatttgc ataattttaa actagaaata aaaattaatt
    14941 aattaattaa ttaattaatt gaagtagtat cacttaacta tagatttaag agcaaataga
    15001 cccaaacaaa aaaattcaca ccttttaatt aaaagtgtgt gaatttcttg ttttgggtgc
    15061 ttaataattt ttaagtcaat gattaaacgt cggaaattaa gttatatatt agacttttca
    15121 gcaatattaa aaatatatgg cataaagatt aaaaagaaac ccaatatcac catcaaagaa
    15181 tttaatgaaa ataaagaaga atcgttaatc aaagatgatc caaaaataat tacaaaagtc
    15241 ataccagttc cacgcaaaat agatttaaaa gaaacagaat ttgtcatcat ttcaaatgat
    15301 ttcaattgcg aattttgaat tgatttagct actttggttt tcatgttcaa tccttctttc
    15361 taaaaaataa ggtatatact atattcattg tattcctggg tgttttgaaa ttcaaatttt
    15421 tatcatttta gccaagaaga ctccttcctc aaggagcgtg aagggtcaca gtccagtgag
    15481 taggtgggat atgaattggc ttcgaacaag ggatggcagg aagccatctt aattgttcga
    15541 catatagaaa gtattactcc actacctatc gaatgtacgt ttggtatata atagtcatat
    15601 accgaaatgg aggtgaatca aataatgatt aataaagcct ataagtttcg tatctatcca
    15661 aatcaagcac aagcaatttt aatcaacaaa acgattgggt gttctcgctt tgtattcaat
    15721 catttcctat ccttatggga tcatgtatac aaagagacag gaaaaggctt gacctatggt
    15781 atatgctctg ccaaactacc tgccatgaag aaagagcttg tttggctaaa agaagtggat
    15841 agtattgcga ttcagtcgtc tgttcgcaac cttgcggatg cttatacgcg ctttttcaaa
    15901 aaacaaaaca gcgcaccgcg ctttaaatct aagaagaaca acgtacaatc ttataccaca
    15961 aaacaaacaa atgaaaacat tgccgttgta agaagcaaaa taaaattgcc aaaactaggt
    16021 cttgttcgat ttgccaaaag tcgtgaagta aagggacgta ttttaaatgc tacggttaga
    16081 cggaaccctt ctggtagata ctttgtttca ttgttagttg aaacagaagt gcaagaactt
    16141 ccgaaaacac attcttacat tggaatagat gtaggactaa aagatttcgc cattttgtca
    16201 gatggaaccc cctatgaaaa tccgaagttt ttccgatcgt tagaagagaa gttggcaaaa
    16261 gcacagtgtg ttctttctag gagaatgaaa ggatcttctg gctggaataa acagcgaata
    16321 aaggtagcta gaattcatga atacatgacg aatactagaa aagattactt ggacaaagtc
    16381 tcaactgaaa tcatcaaaaa ccacgatgtt attggtatag aggatttgca agtatcgaat
    16441 atgttaaaga atcataagtt agcaaaagca attagtgagg tatcatggtc acagtttcga
    16501 gccatgttag aatacaaagc aaaatggtac ggtaaacaag tcattgtcgt atcaaaaaca
    16561 tttgcttcca gtcaattatg ttcttgttgt ggatatcaaa acaaagacgt taaaaatcta
    16621 aacctacgta aatgggactg cccttcttgc catacacacc atgataggga tattaacgca
    16681 agtatcaatc taaagaatga agctataagg cttctaaccg caaggactgc ggggttagcc
    16741 taataaatta gagttcgata gaactcttta cttaggaatc ccttacttct aaacgaagtg
    16801 aaagtggggg tagttcaagg aattcaattt tgtgtaacaa atcagtaggt attaggaagc
    16861 agggtaaatt gctttatatg taggagggaa ccgaaagata tctatttata gaaaaagaag
    16921 aacgctttct cttaaactga atctctctaa tttcgacttg atagtaatag gattttctct
    16981 ttaatttagt gaagaaatag acgttctctt gtatgaaaag aagcgaactt gatataatct
    17041 ataaaattaa ccgattgtac ttgtaaataa aaatagcatg atagcaattg ataaaaacag
    17101 gtatattata taaattgtca gcaatatata tcatcccttt ctattgatat acgtatcata
    17161 caaacataat ctgtagtata tatggagttt atgggtagtt agtgtaatga ttattataat
    17221 aattttttag ttgtgagaaa gaataggaga atcaactatt acttattgat tttatatcgt
    17281 tattttaaga aaacagaatg tgttttactg tcagtttttc tatgctataa gtagcattaa
    17341 gatacgatag ttactgctca ttggtcataa gtagttattt gaaatcaaga aggaacgcct
    17401 ttactataaa taaattatat atagaaaggt gatatgatta tgtacttata tgaaagtaac
    17461 ggggaacgaa accaagaaat gttattttcc atataatgtg tttccgcgaa taaagttgaa
    17521 ataaatcaat taccaacatg gaatgaagtt gtagttattg tacttttact tttaggacgt
    17581 tcagcggttt gttaatttgt attttaatta tttttataaa ataaaacatt ttaatctaaa
    17641 tatgaattgt ttccaaaaac aaaaaagaat ctagtggaat ttctagattc ttttttattt
    17701 tataatccta aagatatgtc acattaaatt tttttaagtt cactggattc tttatttcct
    17761 ttaatatagc atacctggag agaatgctat attgatacat aaggtaattg aacttcttaa
    17821 gccgacggag ggataaagaa atcctttaaa aaatttaatt ggtaatagca tatactttta
    17881 ctgtaaatgg gtgattcaca ccaattggat ttgcgatata atatttagaa tttgtatctg
    17941 ctgcagtcct ggactcattt gaaatattgc tccaactaac acgatctaga cccagagaaa
    18001 catcgaccat aatattgaaa gagatactgt cagaagtctc tccctgggta ggctcaataa
    18061 tccattttaa accgattgtc cctgggggta aattatttat actaaagttt tggctggatc
    18121 ggttcttttc tccaggcaat ggcttagagt cagaagaaat gtgggaaatt aatatctctt
    18181 tttcattaac gtttatccca tttaatttaa tgatactatc tattaaacct ggacctggaa
    18241 aatcagctgc aatgatacca gaatgtctga taccaccttg tagtatgaaa tctgtcccca
    18301 ttgtattcat tccaccataa aatacttgac catttgtatc acgagggaag tctttccatt
    18361 catttgttgt gtttttttga attaactgtg ggttactacc agtatctcga ttttcctttc
    18421 cacttgcaac aaaccaagga taataattat tccataatgc tgtagcgcca cctgtaccac
    18481 taaaatggtt gagatagata taattattgt tagagtcgtt atttgccttt agaagctggt
    18541 tttttactgc actccatttc tcatacattc catccggtcc agcgctaact tcaaaattat
    18601 cttggatatt taatgattca taattaattc cgtattcttc agatgctgcg aagttttgta
    18661 gtattacaat ttttccgcgg atatctccta acttagggtt atttctttct gaaaatggca
    18721 cagaattagg ttcccaaaaa taggacacat tacggtcttt ataattttta aatatctcct
    18781 cgaatgacag tgagccgttc tctggatcag tttcctcttt taagcgcatt aaaattgttt
    18841 cttgagggtt ttctcttaaa aattggattg tttcttttaa tacatcttca aacattgctt
    18901 tttgatttac aataccatgc tgcatggcaa aagaattttt cacacgttta acacgcatgt
    18961 ctacataacg tattcctgca ttgaactgct gagatagggg cattgtttga tttcttgtca
    19021 aattctcatc aataaaactc gctccatgta aagccattga accatgagta cctggaatag
    19081 ataattcgct tattcttttt gtatcttcca attttgacat ccagtttgga tttcgataac
    19141 ctaaatcgga ctcataggaa taacctggat gtctatcagc aaatactatt gaagctgtac
    19201 ataaactcgc tagtgtaaaa caagtaagaa tcccgaattt taaatgtttt tttatcttta
    19261 ttttcttcat tatatctctc ctgattttaa acagattagt cttatataat aatttaggtg
    19321 cttttaccat atgcataaag tccagcatga gaataataga gtgtattaat ttgaagattt
    19381 agtttttata aatagttcca aatttataat aggtaccaat gggtttataa agtcaaataa
    19441 ggtaatatat tagctaccat cagagttact attgtcattt accttaaaat attgtgttag
    19501 ctttaaaatt tagagaggaa tattttcatt tagatttgct caaaagccat cgtacactgg
    19561 gaacataagt tttgaaatgt aatcatacaa ggatgggaag gccaaaataa tcaagtgcaa
    19621 gtttagtgaa atgatgacaa agtatattat catacttcat gtactttata gggcatacaa
    19681 ttcaaatcta atattataca aagaaaacag aagtcttaaa ctagacgtct gttttccgaa
    19741 ttacaatgaa ttgctgaaat tagtaagatc tacatgattc ttaattttaa ttaacataga
    19801 tttttatttg ttaagaacct atgtggcaaa attatatgca ttctatatct gagatcaaaa
    19861 gacttttggg gagagtctca cttgtattaa tgcattaaag ttagaaatat atttgttaca
    19921 tataatatca ttttagaaaa acttacgaat aatacttctc tgtaatccta aataatgcct
    19981 ataagcttat ttctcattaa agcttaaact aactgcagta gcaatagatt gtcctgcatg
    20041 ttcccaacta ccatcgataa ctttaccaag ttgttgaccg agtgaattta aatcatttgg
    20101 attaacagga attccgttat atgcagcaag aattgataaa agtggagcta caattggtgt
    20161 ccagccgcct ctatcaatat gaaattcgaa tccggttacc tcaccatctt tttttgtgaa
    20221 tttatagtaa agttgatcat ctggacggaa gcttaaatga tgagagattt gtccgtatac
    20281 atctttacca gctgcacctc gatccacaac ttcaatttct tttacattaa attcatgctc
    20341 aaatactttt atttttttta cttcgggacc atttaatgca gcttgaacag ccgtttctag
    20401 attactttgt gcaaacggtt gaatactaac ttgtgattcc tgttgttgga taggagcaac
    20461 tgtctcagca gcaaatactg atgttgtagg taatgcacct gtagctaatg ttgcagccag
    20521 agcagttgct gtaatgattt tctttttcat aattttactt cctccttttt aatgtatgat
    20581 aataaactat aaattactga cagataaatt atttctatac atatatagaa aaacattatt
    20641 gtgggtaatg gaagttagac tgacagataa tttatatgat aatagtatca atatgcattt
    20701 gatttctcaa ttttcagtca atgtattcaa tactaaccaa ttttaagtaa gttttagaag
    20761 gtaaaactct aatagcaatc tagaaacatg gcaatattag agtgaaaatg aaatgataat
    20821 cataaaatat tcaattaata tcaaaaaaat ataaaaaatt tcacatatat ttttattttt
    20881 aggttatttg attttattgt aatgtgcaga attataaatg ttcatgtaag ttaaaaatga
    20941 ataatattaa agtgattgtt aaaattaacg aaatgttcaa ggtttcaatc tcaaaatatg
    21001 aatattagtt atataatcat tttaagggga taattcaccc cttcctctaa tgttgttgtt
    21061 tacaagttta tagttccaat gtgttgaagc tacgataaaa agaacttgta attatatatt
    21121 acaagttctt tttgttttga tttttttgaa agatacctaa actagttatg tttttcatat
    21181 tttatcaaga gaacggtaga attctatacg gaagtatatg tacattatcg taaaataaat
    21241 agtaatttgt atataaacta agtgattctt aatcgtattc taataacaga aggaaagacc
    21301 aactaaaaat atagttggtc tttcctttaa gttggtgtaa aaacaaataa ataaaagata
    21361 ggtgagaatt aatgctgcta agcagtattg attctgaatt aactataaca caattcctaa
    21421 gaagtagttg tgtcggttga ttgaacattt atccttcctt ttttatcaaa taaatatata
    21481 aaatacatca cttaattgat aagggatgca ttttaatcga gacatagatc aatgctctag
    21541 cttagaaact aaataacgaa atgtttgaag tgaaagatac ctgctaacat caatgtatct
    21601 accagctttc ttagcaggct ttgtcagtag ttcctacgct gagaactgaa gtatcttgta
    21661 cgttgacgta acttcgataa gtatgggacg ataaaacata ttttttaaaa tgccccttaa
    21721 actaattata aatctttttt tgcatatatc ttcagtgaaa ttatcattga tataatgcta
    21781 ataactattg aaatgagaca aggcatccat gccatgataa ttgatgggaa tggaagaggg
    21841 agtgtaaaat tcagatggct caactgaatt tcttttataa gagtaggagc tacaaaaggt
    21901 gtcaaaaaga caacaataaa agaaatcatt cttgttttat caaaaccaaa tttaaattgg
    21961 aaagggagta gtattccaaa caaaatacta acaactaaga atgttattcc gagagcgttt
    22021 atactaagat tctcgatacc agatggtata ataattgaag ttatcattcg aataattgag
    22081 gcacaaagaa aaactaccaa tagaaagaga tattttgctt ttacaaaggc acttctagta
    22141 tatggtgttg cacaaagtag agttgctcct ttgtattggt cttcgaactt ggatattgta
    22201 ccaaacaaaa tatgctccat aaaaactact gttaatagaa aaccaataag tccaccatcg
    22261 ttgaggtgta actgagtaga aagatagatt ggtgcaatag ctgcgaaaac cagtaaaata
    22321 gaaaaatatc tttttactaa tagtatgtct tttacaacaa gattaattag catagttgtt
    22381 tcctccaata taagaaagca ttatatcttc tatagttggt ctttccatca aaacaccagg
    22441 cataagccgg cacacatcat ctattttatg agtaatccct tcaaatccat agttagtttg
    22501 actcaaattc aaaaagagtt tttttgtttg attattaatt aattgattat caccttttac
    22561 taatgcatgt gtttccacta gtgcatcttt ttcttcctca attaaaattt gaccatcatc
    22621 tattaaaata atcatatctg ctattttatc tagatctgag gtaatatgag tagaaaaaaa
    22681 gacactcttt cctggttctt tcataaaatc tagaagtatg tctatcagtt cacttcgaac
    22741 caacggatca agcccacttg tgggttcatc cattattaat agatctgcgt ggtgggataa
    22801 ggctagagta actgcaaatt tcattcgcat tcctttggag agggtagaaa ttttttgtcc
    22861 tagatttaaa ttaaatcgtt taatatactt taaaaaaact tgctcatccc attcagtata
    22921 ggaaggggcg attacattct tcatttcttt taatgttaat tcatcgtaaa agtacccttc
    22981 gtctaacacg acaccaattt tatttttgga ttttcgttca tgtttatcta tatccttttc
    23041 taaaaaatta attttacccg aatctttgag tacgagcccg aggatagctt taatagtagt
    23101 agttttccca gaaccattag taccaataaa accagttata cagtcctggt taagtgaaaa
    23161 tgtcacgtct tttaatgaaa aattaccata agctttgttt agattcttca cttctaacac
    23221 tgcattcatt cttcattttc ctcctttaag attaaatcta acatcgaata gagttcctca
    23281 ttatggattc caatacttcg agccattttg cacacttctg tcaattttac ttcaaccata
    23341 tgacgcttag attccattaa taattccaag tttgtagatg ctacataagt accttttcca
    23401 accctggtaa cgataaaacc ttcggattct agttccgcat aaactctttt tgtggttaac
    23461 atacttacat gtaaatcatt agccaataca cggattgatg gtaattgttc accttccgtc
    23521 aattcattat taaatataga atctttaatt tgttccttta tttgttgata taaaggttga
    23581 tttgatgcat tatttaaaat aattttcatt taaatacctc tccatcgaca agtgtaactg
    23641 tctatgatac acactataca caccatacac agttaagatt ataagttatt gaaaatggtt
    23701 taacaagtta tcttgttata aagttcacaa aattttcatt ttagaaaaat ctataacaaa
    23761 atccttatat aaatttctta ctttttttat tagtataatg ctaaaatctt aagttttaga
    23821 tactggggca gaggagctta aatggtggag ttatattaat gacttgtgag acatatgaaa
    23881 aggagtaata aatatataaa aatgggggtt aaggatagat gaaaacaagc tattgcttca
    23941 ttgctgaagt tgctagcttg ttttcatcta taaaactttg tttttttaaa tatttctagt
    24001 gaacctttca agaatgaaag gaattgaaaa atagagataa gataatttat gtgtaaaata
    24061 aaagagaaga aataagataa ctattgctag tagcctaatc actttaaaaa taaatagaat
    24121 tttgtttgct tgcataaata tcctcctcta aaaccttaaa ttcattttta aaacaatagc
    24181 attttttact gtttttatat tgttattaat cgtgccaatt agttattaaa tatttctccc
    24241 atcaagaaaa tatagtttgc tgtttatcaa gttaagcttt atttatatat cctctgaatg
    24301 aactttttat atatttattt ggatataagt cattaatcat tgcgtatggg cttccattcc
    24361 agtatcttac tacaggtgtc catagtctat gacttttaag ccactgcatt gtgtattgct
    24421 gtaataattg attatcagtc agcttttctt tttcttcaat tgtccaccgt aatgcatcca
    24481 gcgctttttc tctcgtccaa aaaccactag gtgtcatctt aaattcccat tctttaaatt
    24541 gatttggata taaatcatta atcattgcat atggactatc attccaatat aattgacagg
    24601 ctccacgcaa tcctgattgg gctaaccatt tattttcgta tatattcttc aattgatcca
    24661 gatttaattt ttctttttct tcaattgtcc attttagtgc ttgtaatgtt ttttctttcg
    24721 tccaaaactt attaggagcc ttattaaatt cccattcttt aaatcgattt ggatataaat
    24781 cattaatcat cgcatacggg cttccattcc aaatcaccct tagaggtgaa cttagtcgat
    24841 gttcaattaa ccatttttgc ccataaattt gtaagagttt ttgtggtggt aattcctcct
    24901 ctacttcaat taaccatttt aataattgca gagccttttc tttcgtccaa aaatttaatg
    24961 gtgtcattct aaattcccat tctttaaatt gattcggata taaatcatta atcatcgcat
    25021 atggactatt attatatttg tgcttcaata caccacgtaa tcgatacttt gcaatcaatt
    25081 tgttattcca attctgtttt atctcttctt cattccaatt caaaattttt gttactaaat
    25141 actttgttac tcttctggcc aattgattat ttctatctaa tttccaagtg tttgggggga
    25201 atctatttct ttttccatct aatatctcct gatagatgtc ctctatagta ttagtgttcg
    25261 tctgcatctt aagaccttct tttaattata tatatagtta attagatttt aatgttagga
    25321 ctttcgtccg aactattaaa aatgtaaact ctgtcttaac ttagaaaata tgatgcttaa
    25381 tcaaatcata ataatgtaaa ataagaatta cctatagaaa atatatagtc tagggcaaat
    25441 gaaagaatag atttgtaaaa tataattttc aattcataaa agacatcaat ctgaaaagaa
    25501 agatgtcttt tatttaatag tattacggtt tatttaatta ctttccataa agctaatgag
    25561 aaaatccaat ttggatcacc gtatccttga taactttgaa ctgcttcata aattttacct
    25621 tgatgttcta ctctatctcc ttttttatat gcagcatacg aatcccatgc cttatactca
    25681 gaagaggggg tatcttttgt tgtgattttg atttcattac tcgcaactga aacttttcct
    25741 tgagtatcta tagcttttac catatatcta tattctgtac tagccagtaa attttcatct
    25801 gtatagtaag ttaaaggact tgtagctatt ttcgtaccgt tacgataaat ctcatattct
    25861 tttataccaa cattacttat ggattcttcc catattaaat gaacactgtt tgtagtagtt
    25921 tctgatgctt gtaatcctgt tggagctgtt ggagctattt gttctggatt ctcttccttt
    25981 gttgtaactg aaacttcatt gctacttttt gacttatttc ctgctgcatc tgtagcttta
    26041 attgtataat tatattttgt attggcttgt aaccccgtat cttcataacg tgttgttttt
    26101 gttgttccta ctttttttcc atcacgataa acttcatatt ctttcacacc aatattatct
    26161 gtggaagcct cccactgtag ctcaacagtt gttgttgttt tactaacaga gcgtaggtta
    26221 gaaggagctg ttggagcgat tacgtcaatt tcagcactac tattaaaagc agaaaatagt
    26281 ttagaaaagg caccgtcgtc tacatcgggt aatccagaag catctccagt tgcctgacct
    26341 atttgccaac tttcagtagc ttttttatca cgatacactg accacatact aatttcccca
    26401 ataccttttt cttgggcaaa ttggaacaat tcttttgcat tatttaatgt gaaagtttca
    26461 ttttgagtat cgttttttcc tatcataggt gtaacagcaa tcattttcca aatgtcagaa
    26521 tctttaatag tacctttata taaagtagtt aattgtccat gcaagctatt aatagcatct
    26581 attgcagctt gtcccatttg ttggttttgt tgtccgtaat ccatagtcat aatattaaca
    26641 gaatttaaat ctacatcatg ttttatagcg ctttgaatca catttatccc atcattagtt
    26701 aggccataag gcattactgg taaggtataa ccaattttta catctttacc ttcagctttt
    26761 aattcctttt gtaataacgc aattgctttt gatcttcttt cgatagattc tgggtgagcg
    26821 actaagactc cttcaatatc aaaatccatg tgtgttaaat gtaatgtgtt aattacactt
    26881 ttataagcat cttttaattt atttacatct gtaatagctg cggcaagatc tgcacctaat
    26941 ccagggatat taccagcatt tgctccacca aaagatactt taacatctcc acctattttt
    27001 ctaatttgtt taatttgatc atctaagtta ccatctccaa taggggtatg acttcctccc
    27061 catactggat ttccattttt atcagccact ataaaggaaa gcgtgaagaa actagtattt
    27121 gtttcttggg catattttaa tagattttga ggattcatgc cgttatctac atatggtgca
    27181 aaaacatgag ttggccaagt gattccttca ccaaataaat catttggatc gctattgtca
    27241 ggtatatatt ctgaaccagt atataattcc caaccgctaa attgttgggt aggtagtgta
    27301 cctgcattta cccaatatac agaatgataa atcttacctt catatgtaac gtaagattca
    27361 cctggataat ctttgttttt attccaaaat ggtgctactt gttgttgaga tttcgctata
    27421 ttttcttgag cgtaggcaaa cggttggcta atgacttggg atgtaggaat aatcatagtt
    27481 aatgcaacag ctgtttttgc tagagtacaa aatggatgtt tttttataat cataataata
    27541 tctcctcact tctaatttat aatttaaaaa agaaattata tttggcatta ttaaaattct
    27601 tttaatatat attttgaaaa attattgccg taactcccga tactgatatt tttatacgtg
    27661 atgattaccc ccatttagta ggataacaac ttacaaaaaa tgaaacaaat tagagggaaa
    27721 tataattaca ttgattcaaa aatagtatat ttcttctcat aaactacagg aaattgaatt
    27781 aaaatgttat aaatatatac aatttttata agatgggaat taatagtaag ctagaagtaa
    27841 tataaatgta cacaaaagtg tcgattctaa taatctagtt tggttaaaaa atttttatct
    27901 taagtagaag actaactact attttgactg aatctaaaca atatgttgta ttttttagta
    27961 ataaaataag attattcttt ttagattttc taaaattgtc ttaatttagt taaataggta
    28021 aactggaaac agcataattt aagtccatta cttctcctac attttttatt agttatttct
    28081 tttagtattc tcataaaaac tatagggtgt ttgaaaaatt gacacataaa ctttttgttt
    28141 ttatatgtta agatggtgtt gctaacctat tgtttataat aaaacagctt attttattat
    28201 caaaagtata ggactagaaa aaacctcata aagaggtttt tttttatttc tatatttatc
    28261 tttggtgtga aagttcagtt ataaaattaa ttttgacata atgctatgat tcatttaaat
    28321 atttcgtgct cttatatgtt ggatgaagtc ttcagattat ttcatgatat atacaatttt
    28381 aatgcttatt tagtttttaa tatatagtat tgtaatttta ctaaattctt aaaaggacac
    28441 atacaaaatt aaataatgtg taatatacac ttaattaatt ttggggattg taattttgaa
    28501 ctaatttttt taatttatac tcagtagcat aagcatcagc agctataatt gcatcaaaaa
    28561 ccatttctgg tgaaatttca aatggcatat tatgtatagt ttcaccatct tgacaggcag
    28621 cttcagccac tttcatcaat tcttctttac ttgcatcacc taagttcaga tcttcaagtg
    28681 tagttggtaa gccaagcttg atacagaaat caatgtagtt atatagttct tcagttgtcc
    28741 aagattccaa tgccatttgt actaatgtgc caaaggcaac cttttctcca tgcatcaaat
    28801 catgagtctt atcgtgtaaa acagtaaaac cattatggat ggcatgagct gcagctaacc
    28861 ccacactttc aaatccaagg ccactaagca aggtgtttgc ctctattacg gcttcaactg
    28921 ctggagtaac agttttttgt ttaactgcta aaagcgcagc ttctccatat tcaaataagg
    28981 tatcccagca gagttctgca attttagcag ctgctagggt agagattcct ccagccatag
    29041 cgggttttcg tgattctaaa tttgctctag cttcaatcca tgtagccatt ccgtctccaa
    29101 tcccagcagc taaaaatctg gatggagctt gtgcaatgac ttgggaatct actaaaataa
    29161 tatccggatt ttttaaataa aatttgtatt tctcaaatac tccatcatca gagtaaataa
    29221 cagaaagaga actggttggt gcatctgttg aggcaatagt gggaacgctt acaactttag
    29281 ccgaaagaat ttctcctacc gcttttgctg tgtctactga tttaccacca ccaataccaa
    29341 tgattacatc agcaccaaat tcttttccta ttttctcaat tcttgcaatt tcattttcag
    29401 aactttcacc attaaaaccg actttttcaa agcttagatt ttgtttatga aagctttcca
    29461 taactttttc accaacaaga tgccaaacac attcatctac aataactaat aaattggttc
    29521 ctagaggttt tacatactct ccaatttttt taattacatt tcttccctga atatattttt
    29581 gcgggctaat taggatacgt tccatgataa tcactccttg atttttttgt aagtaagctg
    29641 aaaatctagc cttgaatcta atgttatcaa aattctgagt acagaattat gaatatttta
    29701 tgtatatttt tcgtctgtta tatgacggat taaaagatag tgttatgatt atcaaaaatc
    29761 aaatactatt tcttaagaaa ggtgaaatgg gaaaaatagt attaaaaacc tatattatca
    29821 ggttttgtat aaaaaatctt attatgtaat agttagagtt ttaataatga aaataaaaat
    29881 acataaaatt cactggttaa attttatgta tttttatgca tgtattatta tgaaataggt
    29941 tcttatgata caaaggattg aaattaatat gcatactaaa aatggtccac atgctcgagc
    30001 cgtagctaca cttatagcaa aattgagcgg aatactttta acgatgaatc tattcatgaa
    30061 acacaatcat tattggacca attgactctt gaaaagaaaa gaataaggta tttagaatgt
    30121 gaattgtcga aatataaaaa actaaacaac tcttttccag acattattat ttatagtgac
    30181 actttaatga agacgctctt tgttgcgaat gaagtggcag aattagattc tacgattctt
    30241 attactggag agagtgaaac aggaaaagaa cttataggta aaggtattca taaagctgtt
    30301 ttcagaaagg ataagtcgtt tattctagta aattgtgcgg ctatcccccc taatttaatt
    30361 gaaagtgagc tatttgagca tgaaaaagga atatttactg gagcatttca catgaggaaa
    30421 gggaaatttg agcaagcaaa cattggaaga atctttttag atgaaattgg aggcttaaag
    30481 ctaaatgtcc aagtgaaatc attataggtt tttataataa aagggaattg taggagggaa
    30541 taaaattata aaattaaatg ttagggtact agcggcgact aatggaaagg aatagatgcc
    30601 atgaaaaaat ttattaataa tccagaaaaa gtagttaggg atatgattga cggaatgttg
    30661 tttgcacatt ctgataaact acaaaatatg gctgaaacaa atataattat tcgagctaat
    30721 agtccatttc caggaaaagt ggcaattgtc agcggaggcg ggagtggtca tgaaccagcg
    30781 catataggat ttgttggtaa tggaatgctt gatgctgctg taatgggcga aatttttact
    30841 tctcctacac cagaccagat tttgaaagcg attgaaaagg tggatgctgg aagtggggtt
    30901 ttattaattg taaaaaacta ctcaggagac ataatgaatt ttgaaatggc tgctgaaatg
    30961 gctgaagcac agggaatccc aattgctaca gtcattgtta atgatgatat tgctattgat
    31021 aatagttcac acaccatgag aagaagagga atttctggaa caatatttgt acataaaata
    31081 gctggagcaa tggctgagaa aggagcatcg cttaaagaag ttgaagatgt tgcaaataaa
    31141 gtaattgcta atatgcgtag tatgggaatg gcattaacaa cgtgtactat acctggatct
    31201 ggtacagtcg gttataaaat tggtgaaaat gaagtagagg ttggtatagg tattcacggt
    31261 gaacctggaa ctcatcgtat tagtatgatg gcagctaatg aaatggctga actcctttta
    31321 gagcatattt taagtgatat gcaattgaag attggtgaca aagttgcagt aatggtaaac
    31381 ggcttaggtg gaacgccgtt aatggaatta tatattttaa ataaaatgat taacataata
    31441 ttaaacaaaa ttggtatcga tatctgtaaa acatatgttg gggaatacat gacagcgatt
    31501 gatatggccg gtttttctat tactttatta aaactagatg aacaattaac tgctttgctt
    31561 aatgatccag caaatacgac taactggcgt gtacaatagg agggccaaca tgtatattac
    31621 accaagacat atcatcaatt ggatgcaact tactgcaaaa caacttgagt atcaaaaaaa
    31681 aaatctaacg caacttgatc aattcatagg tgatggagat catggtatta atatgaatag
    31741 agggtttaaa gaggttgaaa aaaagatatc atatacagct tatgatgata ttggaaatgt
    31801 atttcaggat attggaatga tacttatttc aaaggttgga ggtgcatcag ggcctttata
    31861 tggaacagcc tttttgaggg ctggcagtgt tttgaaaggg aaaaataaaa ttacaatcaa
    31921 tgaattgggg gttgcttttc aagaatctgt aaatggcatc tgtctaagag gaaaaactca
    31981 gataggagat aaaacaatgc ttgatgtttg ggatcctgtt ttgaagtata tccaaagaaa
    32041 tggagaaaaa ataaaaccta ttggtcttat catttttgca agagaacaaa tggaaaaaac
    32101 taagccatta ttagctaaaa aaggacgtgc ttcttttcta ggagaaaggt ctattggtca
    32161 tttagatcca ggagcagtct catcttttat tatctttgaa actctatgtt tatctcttat
    32221 aggtgaaaaa gaaattgtta atgaacttag ggagcaattg tgatgagtaa tgcaggaata
    32281 gctttagttt cttatggtta tctactagtt aagagattta aaatctttac tcgtccaatt
    32341 aagttccagt gttttaatag tttctgcagg aggagtagat aacgatgaag taggtagaag
    32401 cgttagataa attcaagagg ctatttataa tgaatgagtt gtaattgtat tcctaaattt
    32461 gggaggcgct ctaattaaga gtgattaaat caaaatagca gattcaccat taatagaggg
    32521 tcctacgtag caattgttga attagggatt ggcaaaacat tagaaaaaat atataagatt
    32581 taaggctgta cttgaagcga aaaccattat aaaaatataa aaggagctaa tcttatgaga
    32641 atcgaaagaa aattaattgt aactcgtaag gatggaattc atgcaaaatc agcaagtgaa
    32701 attgtagatg gcttaaggga ttatgattgt tcggtgcagt ttatatttaa agataaaaaa
    32761 gttaatgcaa aaagtactct tcaactaatt gatttagcag taaaaagagg agcagaaata
    32821 catgtaattc ttgatgggaa agatgctgat gatgcccttg tgtttataca atggtttttg
    32881 aaataacaaa gggggtcata aatatgtctc catttatggg ggaattaatt ggaaccttgg
    32941 ttcttatttt attagggaac ggcgttgtag caggtacttt gctgaaaaaa tccaaagcac
    33001 aaaattccgg atgggttgca attactcttg gctggggatt agcagttaca ttcgctatat
    33061 atatagtaga taacataagt ggtgcgcatt tgaatcctgc agttacaatt gcttttgctt
    33121 gtatagggtt atttccttgg agtgaagttc cttcctatat tggtgcacag ttgatggggg
    33181 catttttagg ttcaatattt gtctggctcc agtattttcc gcattggaaa gaaactaaaa
    33241 atcaagaaat tatattgtcg gtgttttcta caagccctgc aataaaaagt tggccgtcca
    33301 atttgttaag tgaaattatt ggcactgcag tatttgtatt ttcaatttta gctataagtc
    33361 ataataaagt tacagatgga ctacttccaa taataatagg agcgttaata gtatctatag
    33421 gtttatctct tggtggaaca actggatttg ctttaaatcc agctcgagat tttggcccaa
    33481 gactagcaca tcaaatctta ccgatatgta ataaaggctc ttcggattgg ggatacgcgt
    33541 ggattccctt aataggtagt accataggag gaatcacagg agctatatgt tttcaattga
    33601 tttattaagc acttaatata ttaaaattca attaaaaagt aattatttaa ccaagtttaa
    33661 tattaatcat acaacgcaaa gaggtattta aataaaaaag tactatataa taatttttct
    33721 actcttttta atgagcaaga aaaaataaaa acatcgcttt tagtttcaat aattgatgat
    33781 ctatacagta ataaacaaat tgctgtcatt aaaaccgatg gaagtaatat tagtgcaaat
    33841 aaattagtag aaggattaat agatgaatat ggacatgaag ctggatatat gtcagccgtt
    33901 ttaaaatggg tatcatctta taacattggg atggagttaa taaataataa tgccaatttt
    33961 ataaagtgtc accaataaat acgatagata caagaattat aacttccact atcggctata
    34021 agataagggg agaaataaaa gtaagtgatt aacccgatgg cgggtaggtg gcaatattaa
    34081 ggagataagt aaaggtatct ctattcataa ttattcagtg gattggaaaa atcataggtt
    34141 aattgaaaag tagtttatat gtttacaaca ataagaatgt acttaaaata atagggtgag
    34201 taattgtata gaaaccttta aaaaattcaa taagatgtca caggattatt taataaatat
    34261 gctataattt atattgtagt tcattctatt ccgcatagcc taaactacaa acaatctaat
    34321 caccactaag taatttcaat ttgtttagtt taattaacgt gcataaaaaa accaacttaa
    34381 ttaagttggt ttttttattg ttatacaaaa cgacttagta aatgtaacct attaattaat
    34441 aggtaaacaa gaatatggac atatatgagt gaatgtttta ttcataaaat gttcaattta
    34501 tatctattgt gaaaaaattc acaatagata taatgaatat ataactgttg taaaaaatta
    34561 taggggtttt atttttttga gaactgataa atgagctgct tttatattgt catatttatg
    34621 cgttttttta caaatatgat ttttattttt agatacatac tctttttaaa gttgagcaaa
    34681 tattcaattt tacaaaaata aaaataccaa tgtcaaatga tcttttatta aatttttgtc
    34741 ttcaaatatg cgatgttttc tagatagctg tctttagcaa aattatgaat tctaagagag
    34801 gtttattgtt tttttgttag ctatttaacc aaaataaata agggaaaggt gatgaagtga
    34861 agtccatttc catttgtatt aacaacttta agaagacgaa aaacattctc tttaatattt
    34921 tttatgcagg ccatataaat catcttatta gatagaacgg caatgttttt aataaatgga
    34981 atcgatttca ctttgtgaat aaaagcactt ttctttattt agaaaaaaga ggaatatgta
    35041 tagcctgtca ttacatcaaa tcttttgtaa gtaacatatg cgcaattaaa tacatacatg
    35101 gtatttttat cattcaaaag aacttcaaat tgatttctgt catattcgat ggcattgatg
    35161 attatttttt tcgagataaa cgctttcttt atcgatgagg aaagtcgcaa ttggagtttt
    35221 actccaattt gggtttgaaa aaacttagtc tatttatagt ttgttagtct tagagtaagt
    35281 gtatttgaaa caatgatttt taaaggtatg ttctttctat attttgaaag cgttttcttt
    35341 cggtgagtta ttttataagg ttatgaacct tttacgaaag aaattatgta ttttaagaaa
    35401 taaattaaaa atggtgaatt ggagattcac aaactctttt ttagtagtaa acaaaatttt
    35461 ataaaaaagc gtactttaaa tagcctagga ggtgattttc tcagggatag aaaaagttgt
    35521 tttttaatag ttaaagattg atgaaatgaa gaaaagttgt gttggttgcg tctatttaga
    35581 aagaattaga aaaatttagg aggtatagaa atggtaggga ttatcctagc aagccatggc
    35641 caatttgctg aaggcatttt acaatctggc gcaatgattt ttggagagca agaaaatgtt
    35701 aaggctgtta ccttaatgcc aaacgaaggt ccagacgatt tgagagcaaa aatggaatca
    35761 gcaattgcat cttttgataa tcaagatgaa gtattatttt tagtcgatct atggggcggt
    35821 actccattca atcaagctaa tggcttgtat gaagaacaca aagaaaattg ggcgattgtt
    35881 gctggtatga acttaccaat ggtgattgaa gcttatgcct ctcgtttatc aataacatct
    35941 gctcaagaaa ttgcagcaaa tattgttaag acagcgaagg aaggggtcag aattaaacct
    36001 gaagagctgg aacccaaaga aaataatgat tccgcagttg ctaaagatgg aaaagcaaaa
    36061 ggcagacttg ctcccggtac agtagttggt gatgggaaaa taaagttcgt tttagtccgt
    36121 gtggattccc gtttattgca tggtcaggta gcgactgcat ggacaaagtc tacacaacca
    36181 aatcgtatta tcgtagtttc agatgcagtg tctaaagacg atcttcgtaa aaaattaatc
    36241 gaacaggcgg caccaccagg ggttaaggcc aatgttattc caatcagcaa aatgattgaa
    36301 gttgaaaaag atccccgttt tggtaatact aatgcactag tattatttga aaacccacta
    36361 gatgtcctaa gagttataga gggtggtgtg gatattaaag aagttaacgt tggttctatg
    36421 gcccattcga ctggaaaggt cgttgttaat aaggtgcttt ctatgggaag agaagatgtt
    36481 aaagctttcg agaaaatgca agcaaaaggc attcattttg acgtacgtaa agtacctaat
    36541 gattcccgtg caaacatgga tgacattcta aaaaaagcga aggttgaatt agcatagtca
    36601 cacagtaaat ttaaatgaaa tgggggatta taatgtctac tatagaaata attttagtga
    36661 tactaattgc atttctagct ggtatggaag gaatattaga tgaatttcaa ttccatcaac
    36721 cactagtggc atgtacttta atcggtttag taacaggtaa tctggaggct ggtattgttc
    36781 ttggaggtac ccttcaaatg attgcacttg gatgggcaaa tattggggca gccgtagcac
    36841 cagatgctgc attggcatca gttgcatcag caatcatttt agtattaggc ggacaaggtg
    36901 ttagcggtgt tgcatcagca atcgcagtag cagtaccact tgcagtggca ggacttttct
    36961 taacaatgat tgttcgtaca cttgctgttc ctatcgtaca catgatggat acggcagctg
    37021 aagaaggaaa tataaaaaaa attgaagtgt tacacattgc tgcggtgtgt ttacaaggta
    37081 tccgaattgc gattcctgct ggagcacttt tatttatccc tgcacaaagc gttcaaggat
    37141 tcttggaatc aatgcctgca tggttaactg atggaatggc tataggtggg ggaatggttg
    37201 tcgctgttgg ttatgcatta gttattaata tgatggcaac aaaagaagta tggccattct
    37261 tcattattgg tttcgtaata gcagcaattt ctcaattaac acttattgct cttggtgcat
    37321 tgggtgtggc tttagctctt atttatttga gtctttctaa aatgggtggt tcttcaaatg
    37381 gtggtggagg taactctggt gacccacttg acgatatctt aaacgattat taattcagga
    37441 ggaggagaag acaaatggca gaaaaaatta aattaacaaa aagagatcgt ttagccgttg
    37501 catggcgatc tacatttatt cagggttctt ggaactatga acgtatgcag aatggtggct
    37561 gggctttctc aatgattcca gcgattaaaa agttatataa atcaaaagaa gatcgaaaag
    37621 cagcattaaa acgtcacttg gaattcttta atacacaccc ttatattgct tcaccaattc
    37681 taggagttac attagcactt gaagaagaac gcgctaatgg ggcagaagtt gatgatgtgg
    37741 caattcaagg ggtcaaagtt gggatgatgg gtcctttagc cggtgttggt gatccggtat
    37801 tctggtttac tttacgtcca atgttaggtg ctttaggggc atcattagca atggggggga
    37861 atatccttgg gccaattctt ttcttcttag cttggaactt agttcgttgg ggatttatgt
    37921 ggtatacaca agaatttggt tataaagccg gttctaaaat tactgatgat ctttcaggtg
    37981 ggttattaca agatattaca aaaggtgcat caatccttgg tatgtttgta cttgcagcct
    38041 tagtggaacg gtgggtatca attaagttta agccagttgt atctgaagtt cagttagata
    38101 aaggtgcgta tattgagtgg gacaaacttc ctggaaatgg tgaagggatt cgtcaatctt
    38161 tcgaacaagt aaactcagga atggcactgt cacctacgaa agtgactacc ttgcaagata
    38221 acttagatca attaattcct ggtttggctg cattgctttt gacatttttc tgtatgtggt
    38281 tgcttaagaa aaaagttagc ccaattgtta ttattctttc attattcgta gtaggggtag
    38341 ttggtcacgt aatcggacta ttataattta agttgctgac gttttcaatt cttaagattt
    38401 attatttagg aattgttgag gttaaagtgt agattagtag cctgtgaatc cataatagtt
    38461 cgtatacaaa aagtggctgt cgattattgt tttagccact ttttgtattg acttcattgt
    38521 ttgaagtaac gaattataaa taggataaat gaaatggagc ggatatgatg gttcaatcaa
    38581 ttaatacaaa ggtagattta gtaatagatg ctaccgcttt tacgggactt acagactatg
    38641 gaaaaattat ggtcggtgat aaagggtttg aattttataa ttctcgtgat acgcgcaaat
    38701 ttattcaaat tccgtgggag gaagtagatt acgttatagc ctctgtgatg tttaagggga
    38761 aatggattcc acgttatgcg attgaaacga agagaaatgg aatcttcacc ttttcttcta
    38821 aggaaccgaa gaaagttctt cgggctataa gaaaatatat agatccaggt catatggcac
    38881 aatcgctaag tttctatgat gttattagac gtggtcttaa atcaatatgt aaaaagaaat
    38941 aataaaatga aaagaagggg tgtattgttc atataggagc taacatggtt ttgaacagat
    39001 gagtcttgta tattaacctt ttctctttaa tcatgtgaac ggtttctact tcagaaagaa
    39061 tgattgtaga tgtgtcaaaa tatttgaacc ctagcataga acaagagcat tgcttcttaa
    39121 ttaggcaatg ctcttgttct actatgttat tcatgtactt ttgttgttta agtcgcatac
    39181 aaccaggtta cggaagctca aattgtccca taggtaccaa acttactgtt aataagatta
    39241 attcaggctg ataatgcctc catttaaaca aattttcctt ttctatacta atcacgcacc
    39301 ttttctagag tcatacatat tagtatgttt aagattagga tattacttgt aagagtcttg
    39361 gaatctttgc accagaattg ttttatacat taaaatttat ttatgttatt taattatatt
    39421 tttgcaatcg tgctgtgtta taattctgaa atactgatat atctagtagg acttaaaggt
    39481 ttcggtttat tatacgaatt ggaaaatcaa tccattatct ttgagggtca ggctatgatt
    39541 atttaaacta ttattcacac tattatttag actaaaagaa gtacaaggag gaaggtatat
    39601 ctattaaagt ggtaagatat accaaattca aaatgaatat taaatttaat aaaaaagtag
    39661 tagcattcac ggcaggatta acggtattat cttcaccatt ggtatcgttt gcagaggaaa
    39721 aacaatcaat aaacattaag caatctacaa gccttcaagt gcaaggtaac acagaccaac
    39781 ttcaaacaac agatgaacag gctttaaaaa gtattgaagc tagttttgaa gaggtagacg
    39841 gacgtggtgg aggtactgtc gacaataaga aagtagatag tcttcaacgt tcagaaggta
    39901 ttcatgaaga aacaggtaca ttaactgttc ctaacaattc aaacagaaca aaacgtagtc
    39961 tgtctcccat atcacctagc acctctagta caataaatgg tgttccattc actgaatgga
    40021 ttgttccagc aggtaacgat aatattcgtc ctcaaaacta catgagtcca aattatatta
    40081 caattcatga gactgataat acaagtgtag gagcaggtgc tagaaaccac gctcaatacc
    40141 tatataacca agcagtaggg aacacagacc gagctgcatc atggcatttt acagtagacg
    40201 ataaagagat ttatcaacat ctaccattaa acgagaacgg atggcacgca ggagacggtg
    40261 atggtccagg taatagagaa tctattgcaa ttgaaatcgc agttaacagt gacggaaact
    40321 acagtaaagc ggtagataac gctaagaaac ttgtagctta tttaatgaaa gaaactggtg
    40381 taccgttaaa taacattgta aaacaccaaa aatggagcgg taaaatctgt cctgctaaca
    40441 tgattaataa tgggcaatgg gatgtattcg taaatagcgt tgaggggtat tataataatc
    40501 tttatcaacc aaaagatgac attacaggag gttggtatga agaagctatt cgagagttga
    40561 atagaagggg tattatgata ggggaaggaa acggagtttt cgcacccaat agagcgataa
    40621 caagagccga atttgctcaa ttaatctcta actctctaaa cctgccagct ggagatgctt
    40681 catttaaaga cctaaacgat gcaaattcaa ctttacgaga tggtattaaa cgtactacaa
    40741 gtgcaggtat cattcaaggt agaggagatg gttattttga cccaaacaca cctattacaa
    40801 gagaagaatc agcaattatt gtaaacaagg ctttacagta taaaggtata tggggaccag
    40861 ttgtaaacct accattctca gacaaagacc aaattagcta taaagaagat gtacaaagat
    40921 tgtatggctt aggtattgtc aaaggtaagg gtgaaaatca atacgaccct aaaggaacaa
    40981 caactcgtgg tgaaacagca acattcattt taaatatgct acaagtaatt gaaaatggta
    41041 gtgttgaaaa ggtaattgga acggctcaga ttaatggtat tggggtaaat gttcgaagtg
    41101 gatcaggtac aaactattct attgttagaa agacaagtaa aggcgaaaaa gttacagtat
    41161 atgaagaaaa gaatggttgg ctaagaattg gaacaggtca gtggatttat tatgactcta
    41221 gttatatcga ctataataga ttataaaaga ctaaatagtt aaaagaacag atcatatttg
    41281 gatatataac ttactctcag gttgtgaaga agactttctc cacaacctat ttttgtgcct
    41341 agccccctct ttaccttcca atactgataa aaagaggaaa aggaaagatt tattatgatg
    41401 ctggcatcgg aaaatcatgg tgattaccgt gtatacaatt aaaggctaat gtttttctga
    41461 taatttagta gaggtcaccg tacataccca tcctgttaac attttgaaat acctcaaaac
    41521 aaaagaatga gctgtatttt tactagccat aacacccatc gtgttaatca taaatagctt
    41581 gtatcagttc ttttacctcc gcatttggat taggatgatt gagctgtttc atccaataat
    41641 agtacgtact acgagtaata ttaacgagtt gaagtaactc cttgacagga aattcatgcc
    41701 ttaatccata aaagaatagt tattttacgc agtatcgcga aaagaggagg aagggcgtat
    41761 ttcctttcag caaagattta aagaatttct ggttataatc gttagttttg ggattattat
    41821 gtttctcata tatggagaaa tcctgttaca atagtaaaga ataacatggg tacaaattga
    41881 taatgaaatg gggaaatatg ctagatgaaa gcaaccggag taactagaaa agtggatgaa
    41941 ttagggcgta tagtaattcc aaaggaactt agaaatacgc ttgggattaa agaaaaatca
    42001 ccattagaga tttttgtaga aggggaagac atcattttaa agaagtatca gcctggtcat
    42061 gtttgtgcat taacaggaga agtgtcaaat cgtaacatag cattagcaaa gggtaagata
    42121 tcattaagtc cagaaggtgc agaactatta ataaaagaaa tagaacagta ccttgtcaaa
    42181 taagtgctcc tttcaagggg cttttttttt atgtttaaca taataatttc acgtaccgta
    42241 atgtttttaa aaactaaaaa aaatacaata ctagtctaca tttaatcttg tgtagactta
    42301 atcagctaat tggagaatgt attgtatatt ttggatagat ttcttgcgaa atatgtacct
    42361 agagcagtat ttcgatttaa atgtgatacg atagtgatat attcgttttg ctagtaaaaa
    42421 gggatgagtg tcgatgaaaa accacataaa agtaaatgga aaaatccttc aaacaaataa
    42481 aaaatggtca catttcaagc aaagacaaag acaacatagt tctaattggt tacgtaaaga
    42541 atatacacag tttgtaaaaa cacagtatag aaaacctagg aagtatgaac atgatgagat
    42601 tcttcatgaa gtaatgaatc aaatacagga acgtgaaatt tggattccta atggtgaagt
    42661 aaaaagatat tatctaagca aaataggaaa atggtttaga aaaatagaaa gtgaatggga
    42721 atcacaaata tccaacagtg aaaagcagca ggtattagaa gaaaagtaaa tccaaacaaa
    42781 ccagggggcg tatttcatgt ttaatttaca agaggatatg tatgaacaat tgaaagagaa
    42841 aagaggggaa gttactgtat ttttaaagaa tggcgttcca gtgcgtgggc agattcttgc
    42901 atcagataaa tttactatct taatgatgat tcgtggtaaa caacaattaa tctacaaaca
    42961 agcaatttct acacttgcta tttaatagtt accaccagta tttcggaaaa aaccacgcta
    43021 agagtatgca aaattttatg cagtttttta gctaattcag taacaaacga gaactctaaa
    43081 accttttcag gataggaatg tataaaaaaa tgcatagatc catagaacaa aaaaagaagg
    43141 ttcctttgtg agaataagat tccgcctctt tccttgctac cgataatgag acgttatatt
    43201 aactttatat gcatgtttat taatcacctg attagagata tgtgatctaa acttagctta
    43261 ttcgaggtac taagtttttt aataagaata gtcatttatt gttatgatta aatttataat
    43321 attttttagg gaggaactca atttgaagac aacattaaat gttggagcat tatgcttatc
    43381 gatcgctgct ttaacggcat gtagtaatgg cggtgaagaa gcatccactg aagcgaaaaa
    43441 aaatgaaatt attatacata tacctaaaga aaaatctaga aacctagaac gatttgaaac
    43501 attttttcaa aatgtaaagg ataagaaaaa tgatgaaata caaattaaaa attatttaac
    43561 tgacgaggaa gcaaaagtac caactttaca aactgtaact tataaagatg aaaaattcac
    43621 ttttacttac aagtacaaaa acgactatag aaaggatata tgtaataagc ttgttactcc
    43681 tcaagaaaca catggtatag catatatgct aagagattgt gagcagtcag aagatggtat
    43741 tatacttcat aatacagcga aggacggtga aggagtacac tccataaaag ataagtctat
    43801 tgaatttatt aaagttgagg gggataaaac ctacatattc ataaagcaat ttgatgttgg
    43861 agcattcgtg aacgctatca cccatatcgg gcatacacat tcaaatatat ccagtacaca
    43921 caagccaaat ttcaaagtaa atgttcactt tttaagtgga acaacccaaa catactattt
    43981 gtggattggc aaagagaaat cacaaggaat aattatggat tcagaacaaa cgaaccaagg
    44041 acatgaaatc gataaaatat ttgtagatga catcataaaa gcgttaaatt aaaacgacat
    44101 attttaatgc gccttgttaa aatgcacttt taagatgatt acattaactc cattactatg
    44161 ttaaaaattg actgccatca caggtgattt tcttatactc tcctatactt ccgcataacg
    44221 taggttattt tgcaaaatgc tggcgatacc caaaatagtt gttgctaaag atggtgtgaa
    44281 ttggaattta actccatcta ttctttttaa tcttatataa taaatataat gatatttaaa
    44341 ttttatatat tatacaatca aataggagga ataaatgata tgttagataa attaaaaaat
    44401 cattttaaaa atgtaaattt agtatgttca caatgtggta aaacaatcga acatggtgaa
    44461 caatttgcag tttttttagt attacctgaa gaaaaaaata tgcctgttgg acaattagat
    44521 aaagtattag ctaagaaagc aaacgaaatt ttatgtagta aatgtagata atactggaac
    44581 aggagcaatt cttcactatt cgcttgttga aattatcaaa cttttttata aaatcacaat
    44641 atgtatgcac aagtatagaa gttattttaa tcaatctttt ttcaaaatgg tttctatttt
    44701 tttactgtaa aatgagggtt tgggcacact ttttaattaa actttaatta aaatctacaa
    44761 ttgtttatat ttttttattt cctgttgaat aatccttatg ataaggatta ttttttatat
    44821 caaaaatcac aaataaaaaa gataagatcg gcgaacacga tcttatcttt aacacaagga
    44881 gtaaacaaaa ggataaccat catattttta tcataattta ttttttgtta attttgaata
    44941 ttataaccac tattaacaag tatatctata ttgagaaatt tattacaaaa ttagttataa
    45001 aatgattcaa aactccaaag taaactttta cccaaaagtt tactttcaaa ccagaaaagg
    45061 ttagattctc gataggcttc accccagcca taaaccttac gaccaaaaac gaagggtaac
    45121 ttaattatca aactcatata aagtttcaat cctgtctaaa cacccattag gatatgcaac
    45181 tgattatcta tttttcttta cataatctcc agatacagtc catatcaact atagattctt
    45241 gtcttatgct aaatgtaatc aaaaagcaag tagataaaga taataactaa agttattaac
    45301 tctagatact tttttgatga atattacaaa caaacaggag gtaatgaaaa atgattaaaa
    45361 cattattagc aggagcactt ttaagtacag gattagtagc gggaggtgca gtaggtgcag
    45421 atgatgcgaa aatggataat ttaaaatcaa atgaaggtag ttcaaatcaa gtaattacac
    45481 agggtgcaga tggaacaacg tctttcttac aaaactttga tgtacctaaa gatgcagtgc
    45541 cagcaactcc taaagaaggt gcaaaaactg ttgaaaaaac aaaaggtaca ggtacagatt
    45601 ctgaagaagg aaaaatggta gaaacaaaag tgggagcccc tgaaaaacga gaaggtgcaa
    45661 aaactgttga aaaaacagaa ggtacaggta caaattctga ggaaggaaaa atggtagaaa
    45721 caaaagaagg aaattaaata aaatatagtc ataacgaaga gcatccaaaa agtggtgctc
    45781 tttttatatg atagggatca actagtttta ctcaatatag aactgtagga ggaattgagg
    45841 ctagaacatg gggtactgtc tcttcaaacc atggtgtttg aaacagtagt tttagtggta
    45901 acgttacaat acaaacattt tgttagagat tttttaaatt tacatacact ctagatagac
    45961 tacatatnng taatcaaaca aaaggagggc aatacaaaat gattaaaaca gtattaacag
    46021 ggcactcttt taagtacagg agattattag cagatggaga aaatgttgaa gatgtacaga
    46081 cagataaaca tattccatat aaacaaaatg aattgcaaca agttaaaagt acgattctaa
    46141 gaagtttgag ttataaaaag aaaatagata agtatagtga aaatagataa attgacaaga
    46201 gaaaagcact ttgtgtatat cacaggtgct ttttattttt attttgatct aggatttgaa
    46261 ttaaactttt atattaaaat atatatagga aaagatggaa gttcattgca caaaattatt
    46321 catggaatat taattttaat ttatactttg tattcatttt ttgtaagtga tggaagtgaa
    46381 gtaaggttta ttatggtgtt aactatagta cttatctttt ctgtagtttt agaaaaaggg
    46441 aatgtaaaaa aaaggattga ttaaaggacg tttttttaac actttttaaa ggtatctaat
    46501 gtaaattatt atttaaaagt ctacattgaa gagtagtaaa aaataaaaat taacaaaaag
    46561 cctagcaatt atggtcttat ccctgtcaag tagacagtat taaaaagact aaacagccat
    46621 cgagattcga tattctatcg gagctcgatg gttgagtcgt tttggaaacg tttttttctt
    46681 tagttctaac atttccataa acatagcagc agtgatttcc ccactcttcg attttgaatg
    46741 agtttcttct attaatttaa tatagtctct gtaatttaaa tttttgatta ttactagctg
    46801 taaatggata taatataaca tttgttccat ttttagtacc agaaccagtt acatctaaaa
    46861 ccatagagtt tttcttgttt tttaaataaa aatatccatt tcctgcatct tcaactatcc
    46921 aataatgctc ttcatagtat tggttaggtg tagcaaaaac attgttagaa ccttgatagt
    46981 cattccaagc taatattaaa ttttcatttg ttacactttt aatttgatag gcctttttat
    47041 ttgaatcata tactaacttc catttttgat gattaccgcc gttattgctc cataaggtaa
    47101 cattattcgt tgatcgatcc atatctataa cgctactatt atttaacgca gaaaatagtt
    47161 gataggtacc attcaaatta gctccaggaa tgttttctcc tacttcttta tatatgacat
    47221 aatccattcc attgaccgtt gctattaccg catattggtc ttttaagttt aatggaagcc
    47281 ggtcaatcca catgcttgca tttggtcctc cgctccacat attatgagta gtccgttttg
    47341 ttaaattcat aactttatag gacgcatttg gtgcatttgc tcccgttttt atttcaaatg
    47401 tataggcatt gtgtatcggt ttgtagaaat attgaacact tgacggacga agtcgatcca
    47461 taagatcctg ctcttctttc tccgcaattt tcaccgattc atataattta tcagcataat
    47521 tcttaagatc ttgccagcta tcttttgctg tattaagatc tgcttttata aaagcaaatt
    47581 cttctggggt aataaatgtg atatttttta ctaaattatt atattttgct gctacagtat
    47641 cccaactatt agacattttc tgtatagaat taatagctgt gttaattgtt tccgccatat
    47701 tcgtagtctt atcttttgca tcagttataa tagctatttc tgtttgtgcc ccagaaattt
    47761 gtgcttttaa aatttctatt tctcgctcag cagatgcaat attacttttt gctgttgcaa
    47821 tcagcggtcc accaatgata cacgttatta atgtcgcgca aagtactgaa cctgcaataa
    47881 tttgatcatt gctttttttg atagactcat tatacccatt aattcgctgt tctaaatagg
    47941 gaatacctgc agttgtacta gctaaaatag tcgttaattg atttgtatct tgtttaaagt
    48001 tttgcgtatc tgctgtcatt ttatttcgga atgttttcag ctgttccaat agctcgttaa
    48061 cttcactttt attagtcaat atactttgat acaatttttc gagctcagtt ttcaattttt
    48121 cagtatcttt ttgatctatt gcagctagta aaatactata gtgtgtttga aatgtatcat
    48181 tataatctac aatgttttga ttcgtattca taatacgtgg tttaagattt tctaaccaat
    48241 aggtcgcgtt tttttttgca tcgtcttggt gcttcaacat gtttgctcgt aaataactat
    48301 taagggaact tataccacta aggtctgtct cttgttgatt acgtatggtt ttggcatatg
    48361 aatccataac aagtacatta gacattgctg gtgctagtac atcttgaaag ccctcaggac
    48421 caagtgaata attatgaatg gtttcttgcg atatagttgt atggactttt tgttctgccg
    48481 cgaaagtatg aagaggtact atattacttg ttgccatgcc agcaatcatc attgataata
    48541 agaatttctt gtacaatttc ttattcatat tatcccacct acgcttttta agaattcgta
    48601 tcttttagtg agcattgagg tagttcccta cttaagtttg aacagggaac ccttatcaca
    48661 taaaatcaat tgattattct gtatctacta atttaatatc agtttcataa agatttgcag
    48721 cagtatctct aacttctttc caactatctt tagccacatc gagatcctct tttatgaaaa
    48781 atagatcgtt agggtcgata actgcaatat ttttaagtaa agatttatat tttgatccga
    48841 ttacatccca tttggttgaa agattttgta gtgcagtaat tgctatatca atagtctctg
    48901 ttaaggattc agtttgctct tttagattgg ttaaaccagc tacttctaat tgagcctggg
    48961 ttatttgtcc tgttatattc ttaatctctt cctgagcctt atccatctct tgctttgcta
    49021 taacaattcc tgctacacct cctgctgttg ctcctaaacc acctacaatg aacaccactc
    49081 ctagtttagc tcctaaacca gtaccaatta gaactgctcc acctataata gcaagtggac
    49141 ctagagccgt tgcaactgct gaggcaataa gaagtttatt atattcagca attgtagcat
    49201 gatacgttgt gagttgattt tgcaacagtg gaattccagc atcttgactt gctaaaatag
    49261 acgttatttg agttgcatct tgtttaaagt tttgtgtatc tgttgccatt ttttttcgga
    49321 attctctcag ttctcccaat aattcgtcca cttccgcctt atttgctaca acatcattat
    49381 ttagccttgt aagtccattt gataacgttt ccttgtcctt atcttttaca gcttttatta
    49441 acgtatcata gtaattttga aatttagtat tataattaat aatattttga ttcgttgaaa
    49501 tcatttgcgg tttaagttta tctaaccatt gccctgcatt tattcgggca atattttgat
    49561 cattaattat tttcgttcgt aaagatgtat caattgaatt gagcccattg aaatcagcat
    49621 ttgcttgttt aatgattgtt aaagcataaa ggtccattac taaagcattt gaccctgtat
    49681 ttgttattgc ctctttaaga ccctctggtc ctaatgaata atccgggtaa tcgaccgttg
    49741 tacctgtttt agcgtgaata ggagttgatt ttgccgtgct ttccgctgca gaagcatatg
    49801 ttggcatgat actacctgct gccattaccg ttattaacgc ggataaagcc attactttat
    49861 aaggcttttt tgtcattttt gtcttctcct ttaactttca gtatagtcat atttcactct
    49921 ttgcttaaac ttaatttatt gttacatttg aaatgaaatt ttcaaactgt tttgtttgca
    49981 catacagttc atcactgaat tctttgagct gaattaattg attttgcaat ccaacactat
    50041 ccatgtgtgt ccctgcactc agattgagtt ggatttggat cattgtatca tttagcgctt
    50101 tccaatcatt catcaaatat tcaaaagtag taatttgcct cttaatcatc tcagtaaacc
    50161 cattcatttg atcctcaata aaagtcattt cagtcacttg aatttgggtt tctgctaact
    50221 gctgaattag tggtagtaat tctttttgtt tctgctcaat gatcctagca gaagcagctg
    50281 tttggctgtc gaaaagatct aaaattccac caccaagaga tgaaatagag ataaaatcta
    50341 tagtttgagt ctgagctgct ccgcccgcaa tcgtaaagac ttgcttccca atatttataa
    50401 cgccgttacg aacttcattt ggtctattta aaatttttgc gagttctacc agtatctctt
    50461 cttgaagtct tttaatatca gctcttagct gtgtaacagt tccatctgac ccctctaagg
    50521 attgaattgc tatttttgct ttttcagaaa accctttgtt atcttgaagc aataaatcat
    50581 taaaacgatt tagctgcaat aaggtttggt tcatattatt ttggatagtt tgtacgtcct
    50641 gttgtagtct attaaaagca tttacaaaac tcacttttgt ttccgcatct gtatttaccg
    50701 tttccgctaa atcatataat gtaccataat aaccattgaa tcttgtacta aaacgctgca
    50761 tatcttgatt taaatcaact aacttaggat tatattcatc taaccattcg cgaacatgat
    50821 tttttacaaa ttcttggtga ttcgttaaac tgctcatacc agtcccttta atggttggtt
    50881 gctgtaaaat aattaatcca tatgcttgcg ctaaaggtga ttgtgaacct aacgttctaa
    50941 ttgaatgtga tattgtattc gcatttttga cattttgtac atatgttgac tctgatttag
    51001 actgcaccct ctccgcgtaa gcgtttacat agtttgaagg acttgctaat attgctgtaa
    51061 ccaataatcc tgtaactaaa gtttttttca cttgaactcc tccttttctt attttttaaa
    51121 gagagattct agaataagtc tgttacaatt actattttta taaaggaaat agcaatagat
    51181 attgactaga ttctttctta ttctcctttt tcgagggatg gaaaaagata ccccctatta
    51241 gaatatataa acgtcagaaa atacgcaata ttacgattaa tcacctacta taagataata
    51301 gtgactagtt ttttttatgt tttgttatat atatatcatt tgaaatatat atattttttg
    51361 ggtaatgtca tatttaaaat aaaaagatat ataagaatta agaaatccat cgttaattgt
    51421 cataaattct acaatatttt tgaatgtggg tgttttagcc catcctccga aaaagggaga
    51481 taatacaaaa tataccaaat ggataaatgt gtctaaacga gatacctgta aaaatgagtc
    51541 ataatattca tttcataccc atgtattgtt ttttattaac taacttacaa taaacaaaaa
    51601 ccaattacct atgcagataa ttgatttttg tttcagttta tattaactcg aaaaaacatt
    51661 tacaaattta cctataattt gataaatcat gctaatatcc taattagatg taaaaaaaca
    51721 ttttattaga aaatctttaa atttacatag actctagata cactacatat caacttcaga
    51781 tacttgttct atgatacaag aaattctttt tattactata tatttgttct ttcctgttgc
    51841 agaatcctta agctattaag gattcctttt tttgtatcta aaatccacaa ataaaaagat
    51901 aagatccagg aacacgatct tatcttcagc acaaggagta aacaaaagga taaccatcat
    51961 atttttatta taatttattt tttgttaatt ttgaatatta aaaccataat taacaagtac
    52021 atctatattg agaaatttat tgcaaaatta gctataaatg attcaagaat cgaaagtaaa
    52081 cttttagcca aaagtttact ttcaaattag aaaagattag gtccacaata ggctttaccc
    52141 catccataaa ccttacgatc aaaaacaaag ggtaattcaa atatcaaact catataaaat
    52201 gttaatcttg tctaagcatc cattaggata tacaattgat catctatttt tctttacata
    52261 atctccagat acagtccata tcaactatag attcttgcct tatgctaaat gtaatcaaat
    52321 aacgtagaac gatttgtatt ttttcatcag ctgtaaattt agccatagaa aaactgcacc
    52381 tccaattgtt agactgtgtc taacaattgg ggtgcagttc agtttcttca aattatggtg
    52441 tttagagcaa tagttttggt ggtaacgtta caatacaaac attttgttag agatttttta
    52501 aatttacata gactctagat agactacata taaacttcag atacttgttt tatgatacaa
    52561 gtaatcaaac aaaaggaggg agttacaaca gtattaacag ggcaatcttt taagtacagg
    52621 agattattag tagatggaga aaatgttgaa gatgtacaga cagataaaaa catattccat
    52681 ataaataaaa tgaatggcaa caagctaaaa gtacggtttt aagaagtttg agttataaaa
    52741 agaaaataga taagtatagt gaaaatagat aaattgacaa gagaaaagca ctttgtgtat
    52801 atcacaggtg ctttttattt ttattttaat ctaggacttg aattaaactt ttatactaaa
    52861 atatatagga aaaggtggaa gttcattgta caaaattatg tatgcaatat taattttaat
    52921 ttatactttg tattcatttt ttgtaagtga tggaagtgaa ataagggtta taatggtgtt
    52981 aactatagta cttatctttt ctgtggtttt agaaaaaagg attaattaaa ggtcgttttt
    53041 ttaacacttt ttaaagatat ctaatgtaaa ttattattca ttagtttact ttcatttccc
    53101 cttaaacatt gaatttacta tatatacatt caaatcattg taaatagagg gattgaaaag
    53161 cagatgaata aaaaacaata tttatatata taagttttcc ggtaagaatg caccattctt
    53221 ctctatttac ctatacttat atttttataa attattacga tataaatata gatttaaaac
    53281 gttttgttca aaatgataaa ttaggatttt caggggttaa gaccgttatt tattctccta
    53341 ttttaaattc acaaaatttt caaatattaa aagtgcatac gttaagattt tgtatataat
    53401 ataatcaacc cgtggttata gtgtttgctc cgattcaaat tatgagatag tttgttttaa
    53461 ctttttactt tatttttata gtgtcctact caaatctgaa atcagacatg gattttaaac
    53521 aattttaaca cttttataaa aaactaacat attataatga caaatcataa ataatatttg
    53581 ataggtatgt ttctacacat cacttacttg acctgattac gtttattatg attcatcatt
    53641 ttctttaaat tcattttttc cttcattaat aaaacccttt ttccccttta gaaatacgta
    53701 ttttatgtat ttgttaaact tttcaggcgg tgtattttct acgagaataa tttgatgatg
    53761 agcacttaat tcaatcaaaa ttttataaaa ttcttcgtat acttgtgggt catttatcaa
    53821 gtttttttct tcgatttcaa ctggaccttc cacaggctct tgaatatgtt gagaatctga
    53881 aattccatca gaccctttgc ttttctgttc atcctttttt agtgtaccta catacttact
    53941 aattgaatct aataacaaaa atcctgggtg cccagaagca tatccttcag ttttcctttt
    54001 taagattgct cctaaatacg ataactgcat acactccaag aggccaccgc tttcatgagc
    54061 gtaaacactt gcaccttcat agtagggaat atactggtca ggatgaataa aggtctcatc
    54121 atttgtatca tacttcaatc ttgtcataaa atctttgtat tcatcgttta aaaaatcaaa
    54181 aatctctttt tgatcctgat tacttatttg tagtgttgcg atttcgcctt ctaaacgtgt
    54241 tacagtagct tcaaagccgg taatatcatt ttgtttttct tcaattttcc gatggacaca
    54301 gatgaaaacc tagccttatg tatttttgaa atccttataa ataaggactt ttcacaatac
    54361 gttttcttag tcctccttct cgagtgagtg gaaaaaataa tcattctaat atcttatctt
    54421 tctcattata agataaaatt taactgattt ttcattattc atttatatgt acacccaatc
    54481 aactttccta caaacgtaat ttttatagtt ttttatggga gttcatattt aaataacaat
    54541 aaaataaatt aaaaaataaa aatatagcat tactcaatgt tattattgta atatatcttt
    54601 ggaatgaatg attttatgta gcaacaagtt aggggtagta ccagggggaa aaatgagaaa
    54661 cttttttgaa gacaattata aaaatattgg ccttaaaaga aaattaataa acttagtaag
    54721 tgaaattagt gaatacaagg gaagattagc tgcctatcaa gaacaaaagc ctgatatatt
    54781 cattaattta gagaagaata tacctttgca ctacataaaa aactttacta ctgtatataa
    54841 agatataaaa gttccaaata aaagattaaa agaacttatt ttagatgata tagtgcctca
    54901 aaacatcgaa gaagatgccg ttttttgtta ttttaaaact ttgtcacttg tacataaaag
    54961 atcttgtact ttatcaatta gcccagaaac tatacaagaa ttgcattttc aattaataca
    55021 ttatagtacc tctgatagtg caaagtggcg caaaaaacca ttttacatcc caggaattcc
    55081 ggaaagtggg atgtatacaa gtagttatcg tcctttccca cacgagatta ttccacaggc
    55141 tatggaacaa ttatgtaatc aatacaattc agtaaacaat aaaaaggaac tacattctct
    55201 tttattaatc gctcgtttta tattaaattt ttattgcata atccctttta gtcaaggaaa
    55261 tggtagacta gcgcttatgc taatgcaatt actattagta aaaaacggac acacatttgt
    55321 aaaatatgtt tgtttagata aatatatcaa gaagaacgaa tcagaatatt acgattcaat
    55381 atataaatct tcagttaatt ggtactgtgg tgagcacaat attagttttt ggataaaaat
    55441 gtttttaaat attatattag aggcctacca agacttgcat tctacaatcc gagattctat
    55501 atgtaacaat actaaggttg aacgcattca aaattttata cataaacaaa aacatccttt
    55561 tactaaagaa tgtatccgta gcatccatcc agatatagcc gaaagtacaa tcaataaaac
    55621 tttaagctct ttacaattat ttggttatat taagttaatc tcaaaaggaa gaaatgccca
    55681 atggatgaaa gtttagtaat tatttttggg ttattaggat tttgtaaacc ataaaaaaag
    55741 aaacagatag gggttatttc gcatgcaaat ctttaaattt cctacacggg gtagcaccac
    55801 atcgctatca agctaaaaaa ataggtcacc tccaaaatga aaaaacatgt taaattccca
    55861 tagataacta tctaatatta attacataac ctagtgtgta atgtaataat ataaagatat
    55921 tacatttaaa ggggggattc aatttggtta aagacttacc tattactaat aggagtaccg
    55981 ccaaccaaga tgcaaaagtt atattaacac gtgaaaaaga tacaaactta ctttcagaaa
    56041 caaagcaaag ggaagaatta caaacacgtt tcaaagtagc taaagaccaa tcggcggatc
    56101 tttatatcag cattcatcac gatgcttttg aggatacaaa tgtaaaagga ataacaactc
    56161 attatggagt taataaaaga aaagataaaa agttagctaa gatcgtacaa gaagctattt
    56221 ttgatcaaaa tatagatact cgagatagag acattcgtag aagtgatttt cttgtcttaa
    56281 gagaaaatcc ttcaccagct atcttaattg aattagggtt tacgtctaat gaaagtgatg
    56341 aaaaaagaat gaattcagaa gaattccagg caaaatcgaa aaagggtatt gtggatggta
    56401 ttattaatta ttttactatc taataaaatg tgcaaataga aaaatactat tctttctaaa
    56461 tcttaatcag gaagaatagt attttttatt ttgggtgtat aaaaggttat tttttgatgt
    56521 ataacaaact ttctaattta ggaattaact taacagtttt agaatgacaa atatttttct
    56581 aaagagtaaa tacaatacat tattctttaa ctgatttcga cagtatctgc attttatctt
    56641 tatctatttc tattaatcta tttattgtaa ataccgattg aaactaatga ttcattcgag
    56701 taaaggctta gttttataaa taatgaatac aaaaatcaat agggaaagga tcgaaaataa
    56761 tgaaggaatc acaaaataag aataaaacaa gtgtattaac taaagcaata atatctctag
    56821 gagttgttct tgcaacgacc tttttcatgt tctttttaat tgggaaatgg aactctaccc
    56881 cagcgaaggg agtagctaag gaaagtatta aacatgttaa tacgcaacaa caggaaatga
    56941 aaaatgaaac atcacctaca aagcaaaaaa gaccggatgg aaaaccagta ggaaaagttg
    57001 tttatttaac atttgatgac ggacctagcg aattaactgg ataattttta gatgtactaa
    57061 aagagcaaaa tatcaaagca acatttttta tgcagggtag caatttacaa aatacaggtt
    57121 ttcaagaaaa tgtaaaacga acagtaaaag agggacacta tattggtgca catagtatga
    57181 cacataatag tgataagctt tacaaaaaag gacaatttgt accagaaatg aaagaaacgt
    57241 tagctctgat ccataatatt acggatacaa ctcctaaact agttcgtccg ccatatggat
    57301 ctgcaccagg attaaaggga gaggaaattc gtaatcaaat tgtagaagca ggaataaaag
    57361 tttgggatta gacaattgat tcaaatgatt ggaaattaaa agataatccc cagcaaatta
    57421 tagaggatgt aaaacgtaca acaacagagg atgtagaagt agtgttaatg catgaaaaac
    57481 cacagacatt acaagcactt ccagaaatta ttaaatttta taaggaaaaa ggatatgaat
    57541 ttggtgttta taatgatgcg gatcatttcc ggttaaattt ccaaaaagat caacgtctat
    57601 agtatctaca tggttatctt taaaaattgg cttttatcag taaaattgtt atccaatttt
    57661 actaatcaaa gcactgtaag aaaggaaatt gtatatgatt aaaaaaataa ttacaattcc
    57721 attgataggt atcatcgcct tatcagcttg tggaaatcca gatagtaaga cagatattac
    57781 tagtccagcc tctaaaatag actcttcttc taccactttt gaaaaagagc acaactcttc
    57841 ggctaatata gatacttcta catttaaatc tatttttgaa acaagtgtat ttttaggaga
    57901 ttccattaca gatggacttc atgatattga tgtattagac aaaaaaaaca ttgtaagtag
    57961 tatagggaaa tcaattggag atgctcaaaa aaatatagag caagtagtta atcaaaaacc
    58021 gaaaaatata tttattttac ttgggttatg taatcttagt gaaacaaaag aatctgcaat
    58081 aactcaatat tcccaactga ttcaaaaaat aaaagaaaaa ttacctgata caaaaataaa
    58141 tatcctatca attacaccag ttacaccaga acgtatacaa aaagaagagc gttataaaaa
    58201 cattaatgac tttaacgaag gatttaaatt gttagcaaag aaagaacaag tgaattttat
    58261 cgatttgtct ccgatattta aagataatcc agatctctat gttaatgatg gcatccattt
    58321 taaacctgaa ttttactcga tttggttaga atatttaaaa aatcaattga aataaacaaa
    58381 aacgtgttgt tattattcaa ttatttcttt taatgtgttt aatgtatata tagctaatat
    58441 aaaaaggaag tgaattattg ctagttacaa taagtcgctt ctttttttgt ttaaactaat
    58501 acatattccc tacgttgaaa tcgacaatta acaaaccatt tcatgggtta ttaaacacat
    58561 tttcttcaag caaatttcat attcaatctc agaaatataa gcatcaaatt attcctctgt
    58621 taagttattt aataactaat tttcaaactg ttgattcttt aaattatatc tatataatct
    58681 gcatctcatc tttacctata acgcttaatc tatattttgt aaacggaagg tccatattga
    58741 aaacaaaata gcagcgctat atacaccatc gcttataaaa taatgatttg agaggaagat
    58801 agaaatgtta aagaaagtat gtgtttgtct acttacgggg gccgttgcat tgtcctccgc
    58861 agcctgtgta aataacggga ctgaaaaacc atcaaataag gttactcaaa atgctacgca
    58921 tgaaaaaaca tcgaaagata gtgcgtataa acctattttt aaaaatagtt tattctttgg
    58981 agattccatt actgaaggaa tgattgatca agaattaatc gaagataaaa atattattgc
    59041 tgacaagggg aaagttacag caatcgctat agaggaagat gttaacaaag taatagaaaa
    59101 aaaacctgaa catattttta tgagctttgg aacgaatgat ttactgatgc ctatggatct
    59161 cgaaggaaaa cctatcgaaa atccagttaa attttcaata gataactatt ccaaattaat
    59221 acaaaaaata aaagaaaaac ttccaaatgt aagtatacat cttttatctg ttacaccagt
    59281 tgaagataag gtattacaag aacacccaca atataaacat attgatgaat ataacgtgaa
    59341 acttaaagaa ttagcaaaaa ctgagaaagc agagtacatt gatttatctc caatatttga
    59401 aaaaaacaaa gaattacacg atcaagatgg tgtacatttt aaagccaatt attacaagtt
    59461 attacttgaa caattaaaaa gttctgttaa gtagtaccta tacttgaaat ttccagttct
    59521 tatgtaggga ctgtaaattt taaaaaacga ttgtaggagg tgaaagaaca atggtattca
    59581 gtagtttaat ttttcttttc atgttcttac cattagctct tattatttat tacgtatcac
    59641 ctaaagttct tcgaaatttt atattattta tcgtcagtct cattttttat gcatggggtg
    59701 agccggtgta tatagtcatt atgatattct ctaccatatt tgactatgtt aatggcgtgc
    59761 ttatagataa gtatagagat cgcaagggta ttacaaaagc gatatttatt aattccataa
    59821 taataaattt aggaatactt ggtttcttca aatattatgg tttcgtggtt gataatatca
    59881 atacgatttt caacttaaat attacgatcg agcccctttc tcttccagtg gggatctctt
    59941 tttatacttt tcaaactatg tcttatgtaa ttgatgttta tttaggaaaa gtacaagcac
    60001 aaaaaaacat tattactttt ggtacctatg ttacgatgtt tccccagctt gttgcaggcc
    60061 ctattgtaaa atacagtgat atcgataaac aattacaaga aagaaaagta acattagatc
    60121 gttttgttga aggtatggaa ttatttatta gaggactggc attaaaagta cttttagcta
    60181 ataatatagg acttctttgg acaagtgtaa aagaaacttc tatatcagaa cttacaatca
    60241 ttacagcatg gattgggatt attgcttttg ctttccaaat ttattttgac tttagaggat
    60301 attcagctat ggctcaagga ctaggtaaaa tgtttgggtt tgattttcca gaaaacttta
    60361 actatcccta tatctcaaaa agtgtaaccg aattttggcg tagatggcac atatcattag
    60421 gttcatggtt tagagagtat gtatacattc ctcttggcgg aaatcggact ggattaatca
    60481 agcaacttag aaatttactt atagtttggt tcttaacagg attatggcat ggagcgaact
    60541 ggaattttat tgtttgggga ttgtattttg gattattcgt aacactagaa aagctatttt
    60601 ttttaaaatg gcttaaaaat agaatgagtt ttatcggaca tgtgtataca cttattattg
    60661 ttttaattgg ttgggtattt tttgaatttg aaaacttatc agtagcaata aatttcatag
    60721 gaacaatgtt tggctttaat caatccgttt tcttggataa taaaactcta tattatctaa
    60781 caactaattt tgtattattt attgtccttg catgttgttc aacaccattc cccaaaagag
    60841 cgtttgtata tattagagaa aaattgaagt taacaggtgc tataggtatt ccagtttttt
    60901 atgtgatact agcagttctt tcaactgcgt atttagtgaa tgacacatat aatccattct
    60961 tatattttag gttttaatga tatctaaaga acaatgatat cgtatttagt ttgaaagagg
    61021 tgagttactt gaatcggtat gaaaaaatat acaaatacac aatggtagga ttattgacac
    61081 tctttatagg tggaatgttc agtataaata tactaactcc caataaaaca ttttcagatg
    61141 aagagaatag aaagctagaa cagtttccag cgttctcttt ccataatctt atagaaaaaa
    61201 agttcacttc taattacgaa aaatatatat ctgatcagtt cgcatttagg gatttttgga
    61261 taaacgtgaa atctgatatg gaccacaaac taggaaagaa agagaataat ggtgtgtata
    61321 tcggtaaaaa tggtttttta cttcaaaagt ttagtaaacc tgaagaacaa gatgtaaaaa
    61381 gaaaaataga agcaataaat gattttcata ttgcaaatcc taatgtgaaa atgcaagtta
    61441 tgttagtacc tacagcaatt agtgttttag aaaataaact cccaaattat gtttctcata
    61501 gtgatgagct tatgtatatt aataaagtga aaaaatcttt agataaggat ataaacttta
    61561 ttgatgtata tcctatattg agttctaaaa aagatgaata tatatattat aaaaccgatc
    61621 accattggac cacaaaaggc gcatattacg cttatcaaga gttgggtaaa aatatggggt
    61681 ttactcctaa taaaaatggt tcattcaaca ctaaacaaat tacaaataac ttttatgggt
    61741 ccctatattc aaaagcagga tttagaaata taaatcctga tagtattgaa ttatatgaac
    61801 caaagcgagt taacaagtat aaagtagagt atattgatga aagcaaaacg tcaacttctc
    61861 tttatgaaat ggagaacatc aagaaaaaag ataaatatac tgtgtttttt aatgggaatc
    61921 atccattaat aaaaataaaa actgataata tcaatggaaa aaaattatta gttgtcaaag
    61981 attcttatgc aaattcttta ctgccttttt tactaccaca ctttagtgaa atccatatag
    62041 tcgaccttag atactataca ggtagtctaa atatgttggt acagaaaaat aagatcaatg
    62101 atatgttatt gctttataat ggaaatactt tttttgaaga tgtatctata aacaatttat
    62161 atgaataaaa ggataaaatg tatttaatag atgacctagt tataaagagc attatcctcg
    62221 tctttaacta atttatgttt atggcgatat taattaaata taaatcgtta gaatccttgt
    62281 ttaaattaaa tatttgaaag attaaatgaa aaggagaagt taaactaatg ataaatttgt
    62341 tgaaactttt aaatataaaa ttcgttatta ctattcttgt ttgtacgatt actttaggag
    62401 ctttaagtgg ttgttttgga aaaaaggaaa acgttcataa cctttcagct acagaaatag
    62461 gggagaagat taaacaaatt actagtctag aagaaatgaa ggaaggggat agtaaaaagc
    62521 ttcaaaagct atataatata aatcctgatg aagtcgagag ctttgtgtta tatactgctt
    62581 ctacgaatat caaagctgat gaaattgcaa cgataaaagt aaaagatatg aaaaatgtag
    62641 aaaacattaa aaagaaactt ttaaataggg ttgaaaagca atcaaaaagc tttaaagact
    62701 atcttccaga agaatatttt ttaatagaaa aacatgtctt gaaaacaaaa gataactata
    62761 tactattagc aatatcaaag gatgctgata aagttgaaaa aacatttgat aaaattttaa
    62821 agtaatcaac ctttaaatca ataaatacgc ggttagctga ttttctttgt gaaatttttc
    62881 ttaacacaag aaaatcgatt tttctataaa atatattaat atggatttta tgtcatttgg
    62941 ttagcggtac cccatcgcta tcaatctaag cttcttaatt accccatgcc tatcaattta
    63001 agaaaagtaa atatccccaa aacaaaaaat gagcttattt ctcaaaataa ctaattatag
    63061 agaaataaaa tttccattta gagggtactt aaaaaactta gtttgataat gatgtatgat
    63121 gatcgctact agcagggatt gaataaaatc tggtttgaaa tgggaaatga tagctatcat
    63181 agttgttatt tttcattttt tgttaattaa aatattttaa aatgtatgga acaaacttgt
    63241 tacttaggtt gtctattaat tatacgtata aaacaggtgt ttatgataag ttagatgctt
    63301 gaagagtgat atccaataca atctttaatt gtattggtat gtataacacc tagaaaaaat
    63361 atatactctt gaaagaggtt gaaaatgtat gatagtctta aacaagtttt ttaccatttc
    63421 acatttcaaa aagattgtac ctgttgtatt actttcatgc gtaacactaa taggttgttc
    63481 cgataataat actccatctg aaccaactaa acaaacgaaa caagcaaatc aaattaagca
    63541 agaaaatgct ggtaatgatt cttttgctaa acttgaaaaa gaatttgatg ctaaactcgg
    63601 tatttatgca ttggacac
//
