# Supplementary material for: BtToxin_Digger: a comprehensive and high-throughput pipeline for mining toxin protein genes from Bacillus thuringiensis
Source: bioRxiv preprint, doi:10.1101/2020.05.26.114520, version 2 (2020-07-09)
Supplement: Example Results [file 114520_file04.gz › Toxins_Genome/Genome4.gbk]

LOCUS       10_00038               96159 bp    dna     linear   UNK 
ACCESSION   10_00038
FEATURES             Location/Qualifiers
     Segment         87208..89241
                     /ETX_MTX2="NO"
                     /Endotoxin_C="YES"
                     /Endotoxin_M="NO"
                     /Endotoxin_N="YES"
                     /Endotoxin_mid="YES"
                     /Rank="Rank4"
                     /Segment_name="10_00038"
                     /Toxin_10="NO"
                     /blast_detail="Query_desc:+1 87208-89241 len=678
                     Query_Length:678	Query_Start-End:46-678	Hit_id:Cry2Ab35
                     Hit_desc:ART33428.1	Hit_length:633	Hit_Start-End:1-633
                     Aln_length:633	Percent_identity:100	E-value:0.0"
                     /blast_prediction="YES"
                     /hmm_detail="Hit_desc:+1 87208-89241 len=678
                     Hmm_name:cry.hmm	Hmm_len:1183	E-value:4.5e-56"
                     /hmm_prediction="YES"
                     /locus_tag="10_00038"
                     /protein_desc="+1 87208-89241 len=678"
                     /protein_id="10_00038"
                     /protein_len="678"
                     /svm_prediction="NO"
                     /translation="LIIIIKVRVVIVVVNKHFLKNIRYYQANLVSLILIYYLIFKEEF
                     YMNSVLNSGRTTICDAYNVAAHDPFSFQHKSLDTVQKEWTEWKKNNHSLYLDPIVGTV
                     ASFLLKKVGSLVGKRILSELRNLIFPSGSTNLMQDILRETEKFLNQRLNTDTLARVNA
                     ELTGLQANVEEFNRQVDNFLNPNRNAVPLSITSSVNTMQQLFLNRLPQFQMQGYQLLL
                     LPLFAQAANLHLSFIRDVILNADEWGISAATLRTYRDYLKNYTRDYSNYCINTYQSAF
                     KGLNTRLHDMLEFRTYMFLNVFEYVSIWSLFKYQSLLVSSGANLYASGSGPQQTQSFT
                     SQDWPFLYSLFQVNSNYVLNGFSGARLSNTFPNIVGLPGSTTTHALLAARVNYSGGIS
                     SGDIGASPFNQNFNCSTFLPPLLTPFVRSWLDSGSDREGVATVTNWQTESFETTLGLR
                     SGAFTARGNSNYFPDYFIRNISGVPLVVRNEDLRRPLHYNEIRNIASPSGTPGGARAY
                     MVSVHNRKNNIHAVHENGSMIHLAPNDYTGFTISPIHATQVNNQTRTFISEKFGNQGD
                     SLRFEQNNTTARYTLRGNGNSYNLYLRVSSIGNSTIRVTINGRVYTATNVNTTTNNDG
                     VNDNGARFSDINIGNVVASSNSDVPLDINVTLNSGTQFDLMNIMLVPTNISPLY"
ORIGIN      
        1 gggcgaaaat ctcacagata tgagaagaaa acagtctttg atatattagg tgtcgtttac
       61 aattctacca tttctgaaga tcaagcggcc taattcaaaa aatgaaaccc gatagggttt
      121 atttcgcatg caaaccttta aattttctaa gcctggcttt tagaaaaaag aaataatctc
      181 tactatactt gatattgtat aatcttagct tgatagtgat gtggcggtac cccatgccca
      241 tcaacctaac agaacaggtt gcccccaaaa cgataaaaat gaacttcatt gctataaaag
      301 actctaattt ttcgttttgg gggcattata aaattttaac ttgatggtgg tgggagatac
      361 cccttcaaag gaatttcctc tttaatgtcg aaatatttcg ttaaaacgag aatcaaggag
      421 agaggaaaat ggataaggaa tttttcagca aacattttag tcttgaaaaa gttagtgaag
      481 ggatatacgt tgcaatagca agagaaggca gtggtgccgt agcaaatgca ggctttattg
      541 atttaggaga taaaacaata gtttttgata catttaacac acaacaagct gctgaagatt
      601 taaaatatat tgcagaaaaa ataaccaatc gacccgtgac atgggttgta aatagtcatt
      661 ggcatggaga tcatattcga ggtaaccaag catttaagga aagtaatatt atttcaagtc
      721 aagttacata tgaaaaaatg aaggatattc atccatcgag aatcaataag cagaaaaatg
      781 atatacaagg tctaagaaat tatattcatt ctttaaaaga tcaaataaat caaaccaatg
      841 accctaagtt aaaacatcaa ataaactttc taagcgaatt ggaagtttca ttaccaactt
      901 tgaaattagt tttacctcaa aaaacatttt gtgatgcaat aacgtttcgt ggaattgagc
      961 gtagtgcaca gcttttcaca ttaggtggtg gacattcatt ttgtgatgca gttctctata
     1021 ttccagaaga gaaagtaata ttcatgggtg atttattatt tgttgattgc catccaacat
     1081 tttttgaaga atcgaatcct gagaattgga ttcgcatttt ggaaaaggtt agcgatatgg
     1141 atgttgagat agcaattcca ggacatggtt caattggaac gaaaatccgc attttagaat
     1201 taatagacta tataactgat ttaactgtaa ttgcacgaga aaaagaccat atcgaagata
     1261 ttaaagtacc taacaactac aaaaattggg gttctccaga ggtttatcaa cagaatttta
     1321 aaatgctaaa aggaatattg gaatgttaaa tcatatagaa atccctttta cattccacaa
     1381 tatggggtcc cgcccatcgc tattaagcta ataaaaagaa ataccctcaa aatgaaaata
     1441 tacgttattc tttctgtaga atcataggaa aggatggcgt tttttgtatg tctatttcta
     1501 tatctgatga attacaacta tttgctcaag agattcaaag ctttttatct ccaaatatct
     1561 tacgagatct tgctagagat gttggtttcg tgcaacgaac cagtaaatac caagcaaaag
     1621 atttagtcgc tttatgtgta tggatgagtc aaaatatcgc tacgacttct ttaactcaat
     1681 tatctagctg tttggaagca tcaacagaag tgctcatcag tccagaggga ttgaatcaac
     1741 gatttaatca agcggccgtc caatttttac aacacctatt agctgaacta ctaaaccaaa
     1801 aattgacctc atctatgccg atttcttctc cacatacttc tattttcaag cgtattcgta
     1861 ttttagattc aactgcattt caacttccag atcccttttc tttcgtttat ccaggtgcag
     1921 gaggatgcag ccatacagcg ggagtaaaga ttcagctcga gtatgattta ttaagtggac
     1981 agttccttca tattcatata ggtccaggta aacaacatga tcgaacctac ggttccctgt
     2041 gtgtcccaac tgtaacagcg aatgatttat gtatccgaga tttaggctat tttcatttga
     2101 aagatcttca acatatacaa gagaaaaagg cttattatat ttcacgtatc aaatcgaata
     2161 cacgtattta tcaaaaaaat cctaaccctg attattttca agatggcaga atcaagaaag
     2221 gtacagagta tatccagata gatatggagg ctttaatgaa ctctcttcaa ccaggacaaa
     2281 catgtgaaat attcaacact tatgtaggaa tgactgataa agtcccaact cgtgtgattg
     2341 ttcatcggct aacaaaagaa caacaacaaa aacgattaca agatcaaact gtaagagaaa
     2401 aaaagaaagg aatgaagtat tccgctcgta gcaaacgact tagcggtatc aatgtatata
     2461 tgacaaatac tcctacagat attgtcccaa tgggacaagt acatgattgg tattctttac
     2521 gctggcaaat tggcgtgtcc agataaggac acattatcta gttggtgaaa gtccaatcgg
     2581 gggaatagac tccactcccg tagcctgaga ggcgccatga agtgaaagcg acatggcgaa
     2641 gccctctgac atcacatgca aaaggcatgt gggcaaatct ccaggttgta acgtacagtg
     2701 aacgtagatg tagcctcgtt acacgcaatt ccggtggctg agacggtcga taacgtgcga
     2761 aagcanttct tcgttttcat gatcccgaag aagaaagctc gcacgacagt gaaagcaaaa
     2821 attcgcgaac tcattcaaaa cgcaggagcg aagccagcac aagacttaat aaaacaaatc
     2881 aatgccgtac taactggatg ggtgaactac ttccggattg ggaactctag tcaagctttc
     2941 agtgaagtac gtgattatac ggagatgaaa attcgcacat tgttaacgag aaggaaacga
     3001 agacgaaagc gtagcatcgg atggcagaga tggagtaacg aatatctcta tggtgtactg
     3061 gggctctact gggactggaa agtccttccc ctgaaaagtg cagagagttt tcgatgaaag
     3121 tgtctgccat ttgataggtc tcataaccct tttgatgaag tttatggggt gagctgcttg
     3181 tgagggaaaa cctcacgagc agttcttatg gggagaggct ggaaacgggt cacaattgat
     3241 accgcgccag tcttttaccc gacagattat atttaaaaca tggaaatttg attaccgtat
     3301 gtgcatttaa atctatttcc aatccttaca cctaattaat ttatacattt ttatatataa
     3361 attttattaa ctgaaaggta ccttgtaaat acaaatttat ggaactacta atatcaaaat
     3421 ccattgaaat ataaaatctt aatatatatc ttataggtaa tttagtaact gaataatttc
     3481 ttttttaaat tctggacttg ctagtttcaa taatttaggg acttctctaa agtgttttac
     3541 aagggctctg ttaattttat tagagtaatt ttttttgtcc cctgtgagta agtctacaat
     3601 gtcgtttttc aatgaagtac tcactttccc ccataaaaat tctgattctg ccttgtgttt
     3661 atcaataaat ttttttactt gattaataaa aggatcattt ttatgctgaa tagcatcttg
     3721 taactgtgta atagtcatca cttctgcttg aagagattgg ttcataggag ctggattagt
     3781 attttcggca gcacttacac ttgttgcgaa aactccaata ccactacatc caatcatact
     3841 ggccaacgcg attcctgtac attgttttac aaatgatttt ggttttcttg ctttcataat
     3901 aaatctgcct cccatattaa taattcgtct tacaggtaaa tgttaccata taaattaata
     3961 gcttgcgcat gtcgaatgtt acaatacagt taaatataag aattttataa tgaattatta
     4021 taacttcaat tggaaacagt ggttttgaaa ttgagtcatt ttataggatt ctggtgcaaa
     4081 aacttcagaa taattacaat aaatctataa aacttggaca tactgatact attactctag
     4141 aaagggtgtg tgattcggat ggaaaaggaa aagttttttc aaatggaagc attatcaacc
     4201 aaacattatt ttgttaacag tgagatggta cctgcggtac aacttgagtt ttcgtaatgt
     4261 agtggaaagg atggaaaagt gcggtttatc gatggctcac acaacgatta tgcgttgggt
     4321 tcatcaatat ggaccggaat tagatgaaag agtacggcgt catcttaaga caataaatga
     4381 ctcatggaaa gtcgatgaaa catatatcaa aataaaaggt caatggatgt atctatatcg
     4441 tgcagtgtat tccaaaggaa gcacgattga tttttatctc agtgaaacaa gagacacaaa
     4501 ggctgcaaag cgcttcttca agaaagcttt gcggtctttt catgtttcta aacctcgcgt
     4561 cattacggtg gataagaatc cagcttatcc tatagcaatt gaacaattga aaaaggcgaa
     4621 aagcatacct gacagtatgc aacttagaca acagaaatac tggaataaca tagtggaaca
     4681 agatcatcgt tttatcaaga agcgagttcg ttctatgtta ggattgaatt cacttcgtac
     4741 agctacttta attttaagtg acatcgaagc tatgcatatg atgaaaaaag ggcaacttca
     4801 ctaaagggtg aaatctgccc gaagtgaagc tgaattcatt catagattgt ttggattagc
     4861 tgtttaatct ccctgttaac aggatattgc agttctatgg ttgtagtaaa gtgtttttgc
     4921 atcagaacca aaattattgc ctctggattc tttacttaaa tttgctctac acaagttata
     4981 aatataaata gtaataaaag agttattcgt aatctaattt taagtttgta ttttatattg
     5041 aaagagtaga ggggaaataa gaggtccata taaagtctag agaagctgtt gataacaaag
     5101 aaaacaattt cacattaaat tcgagtttaa cgtaaccaac aattgtagga atctaaaatt
     5161 ttcatgtata tccatcaaga gagagtatgt atataccaat tatagaagga tttaaattat
     5221 gtatttttta cataataaaa tcaaatttaa aaagaataat aaatagcgtt taaatcttaa
     5281 gtatgtaaaa agataaaagt tcaacaatgt aaaattgctg aacttttatt ccttattctt
     5341 tcctattctg cctaaactat ctttaatagt tgtttcccca agttgtgtat atagcaaagc
     5401 tgtatcttga ctcgtatgtc caagttgctg catgacttgt aatgagtctt tctcttccat
     5461 atataattta tttgccaatg tatgtcttaa tttatgagga gacattcttt ttccataagc
     5521 cttagtatat ttttctacta tatcttggat agccctaact gaaagaggct gtgcagtatg
     5581 tttatatttt gatagaaaca cattttttaa ttctttccct ggagcgtatt tgttatctcg
     5641 aatttccata tatttttcaa gatcatttaa tgcaattggg gtaatccata cagaatcttc
     5701 tttgtttcct tttcggatta catcaatgag tctttctttt aagtttatat cttccatgcg
     5761 aagatccgcc aattcactta cacgaatgcc actgccaaga aaaagagaga ggattgctac
     5821 gtcgcgatct ttatctctta ggaaatagaa caactgatgt tttgttaaag atttttcatg
     5881 ctcatactta acataattta aaaactcttg atcatcatta ttatgaaata ttttagatct
     5941 catacgtttt gcacgggcat ttaatgtttc tttatcttta tgaatttcga ttttagccat
     6001 tacatttcta taaaaataac attctccatc ttcgttctct gatagggagg taaggtattt
     6061 aaataaagat tttaaggctg aaattttcct gttaacagaa gaattctgca tattctgttg
     6121 tagttttaga aatctcataa agttctcaac atcttttttc tttaaattct ccaaatcagc
     6181 gaaggatatg tctttaatgg gttttaattc aataacttgt tcagataata gccaattaaa
     6241 gaagactcta aaatcatata cataattcag tagggtggag ggagaggcat catgcaattc
     6301 tttgtactcc acaaattctt ctatgtaaaa gggcatttca ttaagatttt cgtataattt
     6361 tttacgatgt acggattttt gacgttgttt gctgtagtcc ataaaaatca cctcatatat
     6421 aatataacag aaaaaagagg cgaacacaag ttcgcgttaa attcaatttt tacacaaact
     6481 tatttacata attaaattat gaaatactaa aatatgttca aaactgaatg gtacagtgta
     6541 gttagtcaaa tgaaaattat agctaactat gtgataaatt tgtataagac cataaaattc
     6601 agtgcaaaaa ttacatataa atgcatgtaa aataaaacaa tttttatata taaattcata
     6661 caaaaaatta atatataaaa acagtttaaa attcgttatt taacatgaat tggttaattt
     6721 aagcatgatt atgaggggtt aattagatga acttaagaaa aaatcttata aattaaaatg
     6781 taatttacta taaaaaatat taatgactaa cttagcattt aatgatttct atataaagca
     6841 tgaattatat aggcacatac aaatataaag aaattcatgc taacgagctt aaaataccta
     6901 aatactgtat tagattttta tttaactatc ttattgttcg taaaattggt atttcgtgcg
     6961 aagttgtgag tgtttatttt tccacccttt tataaagcta tcatatacct tacttttcat
     7021 cagtattaat gtcttttagt ttcgggtaca gtcagctata catattaata ttgattaaat
     7081 gcttgcttat agaacttatc caatatataa cattttaatg caaaacagtt tgctttaact
     7141 ccttaaaact aaatagttgg tgtatttttc aaaatttaat tgttgtgatg tcgaaataga
     7201 gcatttcctt taattctttt tattgtagtc ggtttagcta agcgttccgc taaatattat
     7261 ttaaatgcag atttcaaaat gtaactacta aatttttctt tctgtctcaa tgatataagt
     7321 attcttttca ttttgagatt tattcacttg ttttttataa atccctatta gatatgttat
     7381 gtaaactgtt taaaagtaat ttattgtaaa tccctttata tagccatttt tcaagtcaaa
     7441 ttcctcccct actttaccac tcggtgtatc ctcattctgt atgctttctg cttcatgtaa
     7501 gtgcaaatcc gtacatccgc attcatcatg atatatgcta aatcaattct ttattttttt
     7561 agattcatat attcttctaa agttagcttt tcttgatata tactctcagc gatatctcct
     7621 acataacgaa tatgccaagg ttcatatgca taacctgtta tactgtcctt accttttgag
     7681 taacgaatga taaaccctgc tcgctgtgtg ttatccctca accattttcc ttccttcgta
     7741 tttgcaaagg ctagctctag ttcattgttt gcacttttag aagaaacatc tataggtaac
     7801 atatatcgtt gtatttcttt aggtatcatc attattataa atagcaaata catcctgtaa
     7861 atcagtactc ttaaaaagtc taacaattaa tctttctgtt gtgatttcca agttagcttt
     7921 cctcccttac attcgttcta caaatcattt tttatagtaa ttaaacctcc ttcttagatt
     7981 tcacctagaa gattacatat ttcatcatat taaattaaaa tccttcttcc actaactgca
     8041 ccgttagcta cataagaaaa agagctacaa tcgcagctct taaattacta ttgcatcaat
     8101 gtgcttgtac tcaaaaatca acaataaagt tatttaattt gagctcaatg ccttctatct
     8161 attagtaata atttattagt tcccacgcct ttcatgcatc tctatttttt attgagtaaa
     8221 tctttacctc aaacttacat tgcttttgat tatatttttt gatgtaattt gtcgatggtc
     8281 tctacttttc taacattcta tgtagagtat tttgggctat tcgatttaca tattacgttc
     8341 gtggttatgt catctcatgc tgttttgatt ttcactagcc tatctactat attgctagaa
     8401 atcatatttt acatattaga taggctagaa ttttcagtac cgaattcaaa taataaatag
     8461 aaagttacat gtattgtaca ttctacattc ttaagatatt atgcaaggag tacaaacgat
     8521 gacaaaagaa aaatacgtgc tgccgcttag aaaatcattc gagaagtacc agcggaagaa
     8581 gaaaataacg aaaaattaaa gtgaggttct ccctcacttt tttctatgca ctcataaaga
     8641 atatagattt tattctttta tagtttaatt cctctaaata gcccaattac acgcagtact
     8701 tttacgcaaa ggatacactt attagttcat ttctttccat tcttgttcca aaatactgta
     8761 tagaagggaa tcacgccagc catcttttaa taatatacac tcacgaatcc ttccctcttt
     8821 cgtcatttca tttttttcta acactttttt cgaacctata tttcttggat cgcaagtcgc
     8881 aaaaatacga tgaagattta attcctcaaa tccaaatata atcagcaacc ttgctacttc
     8941 cgttgcaagt cccattcccc aataatctgg atttatgtta taccctattt ttccctccct
     9001 attagtaaaa tctcgaatct taatctcacc tgcccctacc actctttcgt aatccaattc
     9061 aaccaatgca aaagaaaatc gacttctcgg gaccttactt gcatcttgaa gaacttggtt
     9121 tacaaattct tttgtttccg tttccgaatt agggccccat gcttggtatc ggcacacaat
     9181 ggactttgat gtgtatatat gtatatcctt ccaatcattt tcttcgattt ctcgtagttt
     9241 aaatctatta tgtattatgt tatgaaccat ctaattccct ccattaactt atcttaatta
     9301 caacatgaaa aaaatcgtaa atccactgat actatttatc tagtaaaaga gaatcagtac
     9361 atataacctt tgtacgtttc ttcaaacatc ttactcgaaa ttgatcctac atatttgaat
     9421 gttccatacc agaaaataag ttcttgtaga gatttgtcaa acactgtaca ctgaatacgt
     9481 gccgtctttg cccttctctt tttagaggag gtgacaatag aacgtggaga atactagaac
     9541 cacccgtaaa cgttcagaga gagaaaagaa acgtaagcgt cttttttctt ttggcacaat
     9601 cgttacagca ttcagtttcc ttagaaatat acattacttt tttaccaaaa gtgaaatagg
     9661 taagggtata actgaatatg taagacatct tcttaaataa aaaggtgccg ctataagtag
     9721 cgacactaag accagtttgt agttatgatt gggttccaag gtgaagtact gaccatactt
     9781 tcattgcaca cgaccaatgc agtatcattt tgaagtgcaa agacgttgaa acccagctta
     9841 ctactctata tagtattgcg acatgcagtg cttttattcc tgtctgcgta cgaaaaaaag
     9901 ccttggtgac caaaccaaga cttttcaaaa agcttacgac ctatcaatag aacgagaatc
     9961 agaaccaccc gacttcttgt tcgttataat ctagcttaca cccttattgt actatacgtt
    10021 ttttatattt tcaacagtct gcattccttt cacgcaatat tcatacttct aatactgaag
    10081 gttaccttac acgacctcta tccattgaag attcacgtca cactgtacat gcttcataga
    10141 aaagatacaa taacattact attttttagt ctgtagcttg gtatacaata agaatatcca
    10201 aatactagga gtgatcagga tgacaagtac tttactacta ttagctctta ctttgtgcgg
    10261 aataagtgga ctattctctc taattaagaa actaactaca ccaaaacaag atgaggctaa
    10321 acgtttaatt attatcgaat cattgtctat attaggagtt gcatggatag gtattggact
    10381 attcttgtaa catacttaca cattaatttc gttacgaatg aataaaactc attattccgt
    10441 caataatacg gataggcatt agccaaaact catttaaagt ccttagtctt tctcttttcc
    10501 ccttggagat tccttgacct ggagcagtta gctttactaa cagctccttt tttgtatctg
    10561 taaatgcatg atttgatttg catttgtttg aattgcatac agaatgcttt cctaaagtaa
    10621 tcggtacata aaattccatt ctatatgaag actacctgtg taatgtacca agcaactcct
    10681 gctcgtgcat ttactctatt aaactagatc ctattttcac ttcaccttct ctacgaaact
    10741 tatccccatt ctctatacga cccagtttcc agtcgtacgg atattcatca ttatgtagtt
    10801 tttgtagtat gtatttattt cctctttacc tttaattcta agtccatatg tcgactctcc
    10861 caagtatgcg tattgaatgt ttcctgccta aaatcaatat actactttga aattatttga
    10921 gtgttaattc tttttatcta gtatctattc cctatgtgat aattataaat tgtaattagc
    10981 tataagcatt ccatttatca ctttgatata acggttgacc tgtgttccag tcgcacataa
    11041 tccattccac cgttccactc ccagcatctt taaactgcat ttgaacttct accttatccg
    11101 ttgtaacatg aaaaacatcc attgctggac tcttctactc tttcatacgg actttttatg
    11161 atatgtatgc aggattcacc catacatata ccgaaacccc aatagggaat cattccacta
    11221 attaccatcc ccatttcata ccattacatt ttggaggtta aacaggatga aaaaaaagaa
    11281 gttacaaaaa tcagcacttt cttttaccct actctttttt ttaggtattt cttcttttcc
    11341 gcttacaaca accattcatg cggatacaca aggggcacaa actgcagaaa agaaacaagt
    11401 ctctttaacg gagcgtacgt cattattttt tgactatctc cagcaaggta aatatgcaga
    11461 agcacttcag ttgacgtctg ctgcttttca atccaagttt acggcaaaca tattacaaaa
    11521 ctggtggaca caaagtggcg ggagcaggat tacaagcatg ggaacacctg ttattaaaga
    11581 acgaaactta gtccatcaaa cggttgaaat tccaggagct atcgaaggaa ctactattcc
    11641 actactcctt aaattcacgc ctggcggcaa agttgatgaa gttggcgtaa ggacgatgca
    11701 acagaaatct tataccatcc cgcatcctag ttatgaccaa cctgattcct accaagaacg
    11761 tgaaatcgta attggaaata ctacataccc gttaccagcc acattaacgg ttccaaaaca
    11821 taaacctggc gaaaaagtgc ctgttgttgt tcttgttcac ggttcgggtc cgcaagatcg
    11881 tgacagtaca attatgggag ctaaaatctt tagagacctt gcagccggtc tttcatcaag
    11941 cggtatcgca gtgttacgtt acgagaaacg ttccttagaa cacggtttta aaatgagtgc
    12001 agaacctgct acattagacc aagatactac agatgatgcc atatatgcag cgaaattagc
    12061 agcgcagcag gaaggtattg acccaggtaa cattttcatt ctcggacata gccaaggagc
    12121 tgggaccatg ccgcgtatac taagcaaagc accttcatct cttgtaagag gaagtatttt
    12181 aatggcacct cctgcacgtc cttttactga catgctcctt gatcagtatc agtacctcgg
    12241 ggcacctaag gattttatta atgaactaaa aaaacaattc gcttatatta aggatcctac
    12301 ttttgatcca aatcacccac cagctggtta taattatcct tctccacatt tcatgtatga
    12361 tgtgactcgt tggcgtccag ttgaggaagt gaaatcacga aaagagctat tactgattct
    12421 gcaaggcgca cgtgattatc aagtaactgt aaaagacgat tttacgagat ggcaagaagg
    12481 gctttcaagc cgcagtaatg ttcagttcaa agaatatccg aaattgaatc acatcttcac
    12541 ggagggcaac ggggaattca gtcaccctag tgaatacgaa gtcccttcca atgttcctgc
    12601 gtatgtcatc caggacatcg ttacatgggt caatgagaca aagaaataag aaaacaacaa
    12661 aagccatcat gcaatcatca tttcgtgatg gcttttgtga tattaaaaca tgtcatatca
    12721 gaaattaatc gcttctatga attgatattt ttacagcgct tatatgcttc atatcttgct
    12781 attcctggtc cgtcagtgca agaatacaaa atttatttcg atatgtaaga atgcatatta
    12841 tttctcttgg atgttatgat atactctctt tgtgagctga tacgatattt ctttagattg
    12901 gaaaactaaa acctcattaa cccaagttgg gggcgccatt tggcgtcttt ttttagtttt
    12961 gctccatagg catttagctt agatattgaa gtaaccccaa aacaaaaaat aagctgccca
    13021 tttggaaaac ttatgtacat cattttcgaa tgcgggagtt ccatctttca acactaacct
    13081 attaaatagg gttagatgta taaactatat tagtatcgga atactctcga cttggggtta
    13141 ccgtaaatgc tttctcctaa tcatccatat cgataaatga cttacttctg atcaatttac
    13201 ctttgtagtt cttcgtttaa aaggagctag ttttacatac gataaagcac taaaaaaact
    13261 gtgcacaaaa acctgcatgg taacaagttt ttggcacagt tctattattt aatccctttc
    13321 ataagtacct gaatctttgg agccatgaaa tataaaataa cacttaaaac aatggatact
    13381 ccgccaatta caccgaaata aataatctct gtttcaggat tatataatcg aacaagctgc
    13441 gcattgatag cttgtgcaga tgcactggtt aagaaccata gactcattgt ttgagcagag
    13501 aacgctgctg gagctagttt tgtagtaata gataaaccta caggtgataa acaaagttcc
    13561 ccgattacga ctagaagaaa actaatgact aaccaaattg ggctaacaag ggattcggta
    13621 ccatggatat atgcaggaat aatcatcact aagaatgata aaccagcaaa taataaaccg
    13681 atagcaaatt tatttgctgt acttggttgg cgtgaattca gctttaccca aagccaagca
    13741 aatactggtg ctagtaaaac aatataaata gggtttaaag attggaacca tgaagactga
    13801 acctccaatc ctgcaaagtt taactgcgta cgttgatcag cataactagc taagatgatt
    13861 gctccctgct cttgaatcgc ccaaaacatt gtagcagcga taaatagtgg tatgtaagca
    13921 attaagcgag atttttcaac ttctgtcgtc tttggactac ggtacataaa gacaaagtag
    13981 cctgttggaa ttagaatacc taagatactt acaagtaaag taaatcgatc aatcgttaaa
    14041 atacctgttg gaattgttaa cacaccaact agtgcaattg cgataatacc aatactaaac
    14101 tgtataagga ccttttttct ttccttgtct gttaaaggat ttggtacttg cgttcctgct
    14161 aatcctagat ttttcttttt cgtaagaaca tacataatta atccaaataa cataccaatt
    14221 gcagccacac caaaacctaa gtgaaagtta tacttttgac cgagtgttcc aatcacaaac
    14281 ggagataata gagcccctaa attaataccc atatagaaaa tactgaaacc tgagtcacgt
    14341 ctagtgtctg tttcgctata taaatcacca acaatactag atacattcgg ttttaataac
    14401 cctgttccaa gtattaaaaa taccattgag ataaataatg tactaaccgt gcctggtaga
    14461 gctaagatga gatgaccaat cattattaaa acgccacccc aaaatattgt tctacttgaa
    14521 cctaataggc ggtcagcaat ccacccacca ataatgccag acatgtaaac taacgaacca
    14581 tagatagcca taatggatgc agctgtggcg tgatccatcc ctaagccacc tttagaaatg
    14641 gaatagtaca tatagtaaag taatattgct ctcattccat agtaagaaaa tcgctcccaa
    14701 aattctgtaa agaatagggt aaatagccct tttggatgtc caaagaaacc attttgtgga
    14761 acggtgcgaa tgatatcgct tttgttaagc ttctccatac aaatacactc ctaatataca
    14821 aatataataa ttcattttta agtatatacc aaaaaataga aaatttaaat aaatttttat
    14881 ttgtgtaata attagatttt tgagaaaaaa ctaatttatg tgttgttttc gatgataatt
    14941 ttatgtaaat tatataatat atatataata attctgatag tgatattgta caaatataaa
    15001 tacaaatata ggaggattta tatattggca atgaaagcag ttacgataga agaaatttat
    15061 caagaaatat tggatggcaa aaggaaacga ttccctccaa atacttggaa agaagatttg
    15121 gataataaac tcgcccgcag agtaatcaca tatttattac acagtatctt aaaatgggat
    15181 aaggaagaca tcatgtaaat gtcaagataa acatgtacat tttcgcttgt ttaagcatgt
    15241 acaaaatcaa tcattttctt tgctaaaatg atctttaatt cgataggatt gtcctacaat
    15301 actgaccacc gtggcatgat gtaagacacg atctagtatg gcattggcga gtttagggtc
    15361 ctggaatact tcgtcccaag acttgaagtt gatattggtc gttaggatgg tactacgctt
    15421 ttcataanta cgccgatcca cattcaattc tctggctaat tgacttttat ttatcttcat
    15481 ttttaagttc cccattagtt ttttaaaatt tggtaagtct gaaagacttt taacctcaaa
    15541 ttctgtttga atatctagct taatatacat actaaccacc tcagagtcag tatggagaat
    15601 ccaattgaaa atgtacatat ttattcaagc gttaatgtac atatttaagt tagcatttat
    15661 agacatcaga aaaaaatgga acactcaatt acttgtaaag tataaattac gaggattact
    15721 caaacataga tacgaaaata gcccttttaa agcaataaat gatttatacc caagtgagtt
    15781 taaagaatgg gagtttggta tgactccttt aaatttttgg acgaaagaaa aggcattaac
    15841 gattttgaga tggatgattg aagaaaaaaa agggttatcg aacgaaaagc tcttacgcgt
    15901 atacggcaaa aaatggttgg agaaaaacaa acttagtgcc cctctggcta tgtactggaa
    15961 tagtagtccg tttgcaatga ttaacgattt gtaccctagt cgttttaaag aatgggaatt
    16021 tctcatgacg cccaataact tctggacaaa agaaaaagca ttagaagcat tgaaatggac
    16081 cattgaagaa aaagaaaaat taacacccga acaaatactg gatgtataca gtataaagtg
    16141 gctaaagact cacagattag cgtctccatg tcaattaatg tggggaaata gtccatttaa
    16201 aatgataaac gacttatatc caggtcgctt taaagaatgg gaatttaaag ttacaccagt
    16261 tggctattgg tccaaatgta aagcactaga agcattaaga tggaccattg aagagaaaga
    16321 aaaactggat gaaaaacagc tattaaacgt atttaatcaa cgatggctca taaatcaaaa
    16381 attacggaca cccttacaac gctattggaa aggaagcccc tacgggatgc ttattgcttt
    16441 atatccaaat cgtttttcta aaggtatgtt aaaagggtat tgtaataatt aaagtggaaa
    16501 tgtaagtatg cagagacgcc ctttggtgtc tctttttgaa atcctatgta agtacattct
    16561 tatgtgccta tcgctttatt tatcgaagaa agtgaacctg ttatattatt tcccaatcca
    16621 tctcgtcaaa gccataccaa gaaacccagc gcccatccct atcatccacc cagttttggc
    16681 gcccccaaac atagatccca ctcccgcgcc aagaaacgta cagcccacga atactatccc
    16741 ccgatgcccc agttcggtcg ttccatactt catccccacc ctttctttac aacatatact
    16801 atatgcaagc taaaatttct agcttatgaa ctgttcattt tctcgaccat aactatatgt
    16861 ttcatatcca ttacttacag gtccaaatgt catttttaca tcaatgcgtt acttaacttc
    16921 attggttact ttttttcatc ttatagaaga ttatttctca acacataaca catggaatta
    16981 tattaccagt aatggtaata taaaggtacc ttcaattgtt aactgttgtt ccctttttga
    17041 aagtcctgtc aaaagacagg actttttaaa tttacttcct actaatttgg ctttttcgtt
    17101 aatatccttt caccttgtat ttatttgttt tgttatcttt ccttaacaac aaataagacg
    17161 tcgccaaaat caaggcagcg cctactataa ttcctataca tttaatcaaa atcatttatc
    17221 ctcacattat ttatttcttt gcttccatac cctattctct ttacgaaaag tattctttcc
    17281 attcatgaag tcagctgtat taccaggaat gctatatttc ttattctttt tcttagactt
    17341 cttcttcagc cttttctctt cttggatagc ttgcaaatcc gccttccatt gtttcaacaa
    17401 atccttttca cgtcgcatcg aatttgtacc ccttggttta aaatgtgaac cagataatta
    17461 gattctacct attcatatgg atatcctcta atccaatgta ccaagttatg tttttctttt
    17521 taaatagacc aacaatatat taaaatattc tatatatcca aggaggtttg tcatgctcaa
    17581 ctttcataaa gaattacccc tattaggatt ctttttgttt ttatacagtt ttattggtat
    17641 catcttttta ttactattcc tgagcgtgta gtaacaatgc aatgcgtata catatatgtt
    17701 taatgtgtaa attctataaa agaagtaaaa agcacctctg ctggatgatt aatatatact
    17761 atatattaat taggagaaaa catttggtat aatataagtg ctttattata tgtgttttct
    17821 tcaaaacgtc ttaggaggaa aacagttttt tattttttca atagtactta ctaactattt
    17881 ctgttaatat ttagttaccg atatgtgtat caaccggcct gtgcttctgt acgggctttt
    17941 ttgatgcttt tatgcttcgt aatacccagg aacctgtctt agtattcggg aattctacta
    18001 gattcccgaa tactaagaca aacaaaagcc tgccctatta actctataaa gacaccattg
    18061 caaacataat cccttatagc ttctatagat tctcaacttt ttcataatat ttatgagagt
    18121 ttttttatat tcatatttct gtaacatctt tatataacgt tttaatatat tatgtgttaa
    18181 acttaaaaca ttccaagaag tcctttactt ttagaatcga caattcttca atacccttag
    18241 tcttgccctg catcccctgc agggctttta tcatttagct agaattgata aagccttttg
    18301 tagatttctt caaccttatc tgtgctgtta tttatatctc tagctcttaa attctttgtg
    18361 agccacaaga ttttcttccg ttcatattca tttctctgct atttatccgt tattttccat
    18421 ccttaataat ccgtttattg atgcgttcaa taactttatc cttagttaga ttttcaataa
    18481 taacctctat tttcctaaaa ttcaatcaaa tctttataaa tttctaatga gtattaattg
    18541 ataggaatac cacagcataa aatggaattt attctcaaaa gttattaatt attctatctg
    18601 tcaaactatt agtttatctc ttcttcatat tttaattgtc ttttgaccac gatcaaacga
    18661 ataaaataca caagtaggta aggagcatta atatgattat acaagaaaaa ttatcttttt
    18721 cagatctaga ttcattagat tcaactacag actccataat ggatgcgttt aaagatcttt
    18781 atggaatact tcctgacgaa attgcattaa ataatgagac gtttccaatt cataataagc
    18841 ctgctattac tgaacgttat ggtcatgctt gttataaaat gctgggccct tttatatttc
    18901 gagatcttga agaaccttca ataaatgaaa taaccctaaa ggaacaattt gtatataatc
    18961 ctaataatga agaaaaagag attgtagtga taataaaaga acaatgggtc aatatacaat
    19021 cttggagttc gaaatctatt acaggtttaa ctttaaaatc agatcttatt attgcaggta
    19081 aatttcaatc gggtaatgaa tttaatattt caacttttgc aggagaaagt aattcaaaat
    19141 caattcatac ctctccttca attgaacatt ctattaaagt acctccaaat agtaaaatga
    19201 aaattgcaat gataggaaca ttaattactg aggttctaca tttccaatca attataacag
    19261 tacaaggcat gtttggtgca tgttttccac gtatggttcg tggacattat gttgggttta
    19321 aaagcgccgg tcacatccta aataaaacgt ttggaataat tgaaggatcc attaacaata
    19381 cagcaattca ggatattgaa ataaatatta aagggataga accttattcc tataaacaaa
    19441 aagtgatcaa gtagtaaagt tgcaaagcaa aaaaatatac tgttttttga ttctatatca
    19501 tatatagatc attagaataa ggaaaatgaa aaatctatgg ctaacagtac ttcaaaatca
    19561 ttgaatgggg gaaaatcaat tgtcaaacaa aaatgagtta agttttttca ttattagatt
    19621 agtattaggg ttaacttttt ttgcacatgg actcataaaa tttcaagatg gtattcataa
    19681 tacagaaaat ttcttcaaca gcctaggaat attcgattgg cttgcatatc cagtagcaat
    19741 tcttgaacta gtgggtggaa ttttagttat tctggggctt ggtacacgaa ttatttcaac
    19801 cttattttct ttacttatag ccggtgccat tattactgtg aaatttgatc aaggatttat
    19861 aggagggtat gaatttgatt tattattatt ggctgtttct ttattttttg tagtaaataa
    19921 cagccaatct atttcattag ataaattcct atcgaatcgt aataataaac aacaacaaac
    19981 tctataaaca taaagtttct cctcaacacg taaatcttta ttttgtgaag aagcttattt
    20041 atatgaatta ctcaatttag atccgaaaaa agtaaaaaga atcccttata ttttgaaaaa
    20101 gttttttcaa aatataaggg atttataatt tatttttaaa ttattgtata aaagaacttc
    20161 aacttttggt tacataaata ccttcttatc ttttttaaaa cgctctgtat gcattttctc
    20221 agttgttaat accactttct gtggaatctt atataatggt agtttatctt tacagaactc
    20281 tcttaatcgc tttctaaatt cacttacact ttcatttgta cttaatttaa ccacagcctt
    20341 aaccatttgc cctgtgattg catttttttc accaacaaca gcaacctcct ttactccatc
    20401 cattagctgt attacatttt caacttcagc tggaaatact ttttctccgc caatatttat
    20461 aatctctgat tttcttccta aaattttaat ataatctcca tctacttcca ccatatctcc
    20521 tgtcataagc cagccatctt gagtaaatgg acttggagca ttaatataac caatcattgt
    20581 agacattgat ttgatctgca acattccatc cactactctt gattcaatat tcttatcgct
    20641 tagtttgatc cacaatgaat cattcgattt agattgtgaa tataaaactc catattctga
    20701 caaaccatac atttgtgtaa ttttaacatg agggaatatt tcgtttattt tacttagtgt
    20761 agcctcaggc ataacttctg atccataaga aatggtctgc aaactattta aattatactt
    20821 tttataaacc tcactcagta taagtagatt tataaaagtt ggtgatgcgg gtaaagcttg
    20881 tacttgatgt ttctcaatca tgttacatac tcgattaggg gtacgatcat caataattac
    20941 caaacaccct gagctggaaa tgatttggaa tagagtatta actcctccaa tgtgatcaaa
    21001 taacataaat ggtataacac gttttgcact ccttgcgaca ctgtacttct tttgaagtaa
    21061 tgtaaaatca tgtacaattg ctttactact tccggttgta ccagatgaaa acaatactaa
    21121 tcctggatgt tttaactttt tcagttgtaa taataaatca ttttgaatgt aatccctttg
    21181 tatattgatt atttcaaagc ctcccctttc aactttaatt acattttcta attcaactat
    21241 ttcatagtat tctttcttct tactgtcaac caatgaattt aatatcggta ctacagtaca
    21301 tcctaattca ataagtgcta aaaacattgc tatagagtat ggagaataat ccgcttccaa
    21361 agagactatt gtataatcca tctttctatg ttcatttaac tcccttgtat aaatctttat
    21421 ttgatttaga aaccactcat atgtgtaagt tttatcctcc caaactatag cttcgcattc
    21481 tttattcatt tcaaatcttt caaataaaaa atcaatatgc atacctaacc tccttttaaa
    21541 ttttctcctt taattttttg ttatgttagt gattttaatt gttcctggca ttctaaaata
    21601 tacgcaacta atgtttctat tgttttaaat gggctattat gttgtgacat tgtatctaaa
    21661 ttcaccaaat caactgataa acccaattca tcttctaagc cttgttcaat acttaccaat
    21721 aaagatacca gccctaacga atctaaatac ccctcccaat cataaagatg tgctttcaag
    21781 cctttttcaa ggtcaatttt attttcaaga ttttcattca cttcttcaac acagcacaat
    21841 acgatttgaa taaccttttc tttatttgta tcttccaagt aaatacactc ctttttataa
    21901 atcatctttt tactatgaag atttccttcc ggcaattgta gtagtatata acatgaacac
    21961 taaatacact tattcttcta ctaataaagt ttgtaagtat acgtagtagc cttctctact
    22021 tctcttaatt atcttttccc tattaagact gaagactata attatgttgc agaagaaata
    22081 aaatattttc atgtaagaca cactctctat taataatatc catcattatc aaattaaaag
    22141 attcgagatc acttaagtta ctatcttttt ttaataattt aatatgtgca atcttatata
    22201 gtctttccca taattgtttt atatccatta actcactagt aatattaata aatttatctt
    22261 taaataactc gttcatgtct ataagtaagt catataaaaa atatctactc catctcatat
    22321 caaataaaca tttcaaatac aaaggaaaca tatttctttg tttataaaaa tcttcattta
    22381 tattttcttt aagttcaaga gctgcaatct taccaaaata atatatctta ttgttttttt
    22441 gtataattaa acctcgaaca tactcactgg atattttttt tagtgttctc aaaaaaacat
    22501 ctttaagatt ttccatgctt attttttcct gtataatcac atcaattgat gagtaagatg
    22561 aaattctttc tatacctttt gcttgagcca attcaggtat agcttttcct cctttccaaa
    22621 aagaatggaa ctcctccatt gatatctcac ccataaattt attaggaact ggatcttgaa
    22681 caaatactct atcttctgta agtttgttaa ttgcgaggta atggtctgta acatatttat
    22741 ctgtatggac gtctatatga ctttttataa atttggggtt caaataatca ttactatatg
    22801 gtagaaaaaa ggtgcttcct aaggcaataa atacttcttg acgattcaaa cattctttta
    22861 tatactgaag ccctttttcg aaattagaat atacatgttt ctccatacga aatgtttgat
    22921 tatattctaa caactgtgta tatcttgcta cagaaggtac cgatgtgata gtatccatac
    22981 gatatgctgg tatactatat aactcttcat tcgctattaa actcatgtaa ctaatgctac
    23041 ccatactttt taatttatcg tgaagaattg ggatatagca tgaataataa taagggacat
    23101 caaaagttgg aattaattct ttcattttca ctacagcact caccccatat ttattttttt
    23161 tacagcccta tccagttctc aacagtataa ttcaactgta agtccttagt agctttaaat
    23221 tttctatttg gaataggttg tcctaattta tccacttcaa agagcctaaa tcctcttgaa
    23281 aacttaaacc tgcatgcaag gtcccttggc actttaaaat tccctgcaaa acgatttttt
    23341 tctattctat ctagtatcat gcctacactc atataaattc gttcaccaac tggtgtattt
    23401 tcaggtactt cgactattac agaaacatct acaaattctg ataatgtttc tattacctta
    23461 tattttttag gtattccttt tacaccttgt gtcacaaagg taacttcggc ttctcctatt
    23521 ttcttaggta taattgttcc atcccccata acctctaaca catctgggtt atcaactaaa
    23581 aatacaccat ctaaaacact catttcaaaa ccactatcgt acgtaacaat tggattaatt
    23641 ttcactttca ttccagttaa tccaactaca tctcgaccat ctaatgtaac attaactata
    23701 ttaccaacat ctccaaagaa atatattaat ggtagatgca tacgttctcc ccagtctttc
    23761 tcaaaatgtg caccatttgg atcctgataa aaaattaaat catctctata tttataacca
    23821 ttttccaata aagtttctgc aatatccctc acatgtttta ccaagaaaaa accttccgca
    23881 ctacctatat ccatccatat tttcaagtct ttttttcctt catacatttc atataatttt
    23941 aattccgaat gatcatcttc aactttcaca aagaatggag ataacatccc aattttccca
    24001 aacacttcag gattgcggaa accaatatta taagttgata aaccacctgc tgatgaccct
    24061 attagagcag tgttttcagt attagtcaat gttctaaaat tttcatcaat gtaaggtttc
    24121 acctcattga ttataaattt ttcatataat aaacctgagc attctatatg tttatctggt
    24181 gaaatgaaat gacaaaactc attattttct atgattcttt tatgtgctat acctactatt
    24241 attatctctt gaattttacc ttcataaatt agcatatcag tcgttttgtg gacattccat
    24301 gattcatcat tttttactac tggttcaaac aagcgctgcc cagcatgcat atataataca
    24361 ggatactttt ggtacgaatt actttcataa ccaggtggca aatatataaa tagtttccta
    24421 ctattctcaa gtatttcaga atgaaaattt tcaatcgtaa tcactttaga agctcgttcc
    24481 atagtaacct ccaattttct atttttcact ttcattaata cagttctttt ctagtttttt
    24541 ctttaaaacc gtatccttta ttaactttta atagaatttt tcagtataag cttttgtttt
    24601 aactaccaga atgaaattcc ccaaatttta attacaattg taaaaaaagt ttaagactcc
    24661 accaagatag ttttttctgc agtttgccat tttacaacta cttctccagt tccaaaactc
    24721 ggggtacgat atttatgatt ctctccgcct tcaatcaata gtgtgttatt gatctttcta
    24781 ataaatttga attcaagcaa ggtatcagcc ggaacactta tatcaaaata acccgtagga
    24841 aattgataca ttatttgatt aaaaaatggc cctactgctt tgcaaggatt catatttcct
    24901 aatgaatatg tgttccccat tataaaaact tcactctctg gtatttcata tccattttca
    24961 ataacaaatc gaatacaaac ttgctttgta tttaagacct ctatatgttt ataaatatta
    25021 ctcctagttc ctgtatctgt tacaacagta atttcatatt taccatcgtt tactgctgga
    25081 acttttactt ttatactagt atgtgaccac gaaacaactt ccgcctcttt ttcttcaaat
    25141 aatactgatc cttttttaga agtaaagcca catccttcaa tacaaattat ttgaccaacg
    25201 gttgtcattt tatgtcccac agttcctatt aaaggtatac tatttactcc tttatggtgc
    25261 caaacatgta ctgacccagg tccaagccat aatgaatcta tattattatt ttcaactcta
    25321 attgcttcac catctaaaag accatctaat atgtccttat actttctaga aggaagaatt
    25381 gttttaacat cttttatttc atatccttct gttaaatttc gattcaacgc tattaatacc
    25441 acatcacttc caaagtacct ttcatataca taaatatcat tagttatata tctttctttg
    25501 gtatttccat atggaagtgc ataatttaaa ctacgaaggg aagataaaga ttgtattatc
    25561 ttaaagttat ctgtattcac atcaaaagat tccatttgac cacgattgtt cggatctcca
    25621 tttccaacca tatattgctc tgtaccatag tatacagaag gtattcccct tgaagttaac
    25681 aagaatacta atgattgttc tattctacgt ttactttgtc cattaatgtg aaaacggtcc
    25741 atatcatgat tatcaataaa agtaacaaga ttatttacat cattataaat ttgatatgtt
    25801 tcttcaatca ttttgtgtaa cccatgcatg gaatccattc catctcgaaa aacttctcgt
    25861 actttatgag caaaactaaa gtctaataaa ctcataccac tattatttgc aaaatgaaca
    25921 tttctatggt catactcatt tggattgata taccattcac caaaaataaa tactggtcta
    25981 taattataga ttgaatttag ccaacttttt tgccagccat atgacatgtg ttttactgcg
    26041 tcaactcgta taccatctat cccttggtct agccatagtt taatagcttc tttaaaatac
    26101 aaatcaatag ctatattttg gtgatttaga tctgcaagat caaataaatt acgataaact
    26161 ccgtcttcat attcttcaaa atccgtccca ccattatgat gaaaataatg attgtaatca
    26221 ttatcgtatc caccaagtaa caatccatta tcatataatc taccattttc agcataggtc
    26281 gcatcatcat gtaatgcagg cgaagtgtga ttaggtgcaa aatccataat gattttaata
    26341 tcttttgcat gagcggttgt tattaaggtt tgaaaatctc caaatgtccc aaaaaaagga
    26401 tttgttcttt taaaatcacg agcccaatag ccatgatatg aagtacttcc taccaaatca
    26461 tttattggag taaagatatt ttctaccggt tgagatatcc ataatgacgt cacacctagt
    26521 tcagtaaaat aatttgtatt taatttttca ataatcccta tccaatctcc accaaagtat
    26581 ttctttttat ttttcctaga ttcatcatat aatccccctt tgggattata tgatggacat
    26641 ccattatgga atctgtccgt tacaatttga tatattatat ccttagaaaa attaacgttg
    26701 ttcctattca ccttaagctt atctttttct ttcaaatgac aacctccatc ccatagaagc
    26761 atttaccagc tattttcaaa cgtttagcac tctaccctta agtactattt gaaaaatagt
    26821 taaaatatat ttcgcctcct aactagtaac tcatgtttcg attcaatttt tcacacaaaa
    26881 taatgtctac aagtgggttc tatatttgtc ctataaactg taccatttga tttatgtcga
    26941 agtaagggaa aaaatgtcat tatataggga ggataaatat agaaaattct tacatataat
    27001 tatgcttaca aaatatagcc ccaataaaat acatagacaa aacatttttt atttggtaat
    27061 attcacctga aaatatttgg taaaacttta tgcggagagg agtattaaaa gtaaatacta
    27121 gattattaat aaaaatacta tttatactac taataccaat cttatattcc aaaataaact
    27181 ataaaatata aatatagctt ccaatcttac aaatattgaa aatccaagga aaagctgtaa
    27241 agaaatttca aaataatctg gagaaatatt ttatttttaa aaattttata taaaaattaa
    27301 aacattattg tacagttaaa atgttccttc ctaaatgcta attaaaattt tctttataaa
    27361 ttaaagattt acttctacaa atttgataat gccattagta gatattttct agtaatttaa
    27421 tttcataaca atttaaatcc acttacattc taagatttct atggttaatt tatattgttt
    27481 tttatttttc aaacatttat gtacttaaat cgatttcata cctgccgttt ttacctcaaa
    27541 ataacaatat catatattaa tatagctctt ttacaattag attccatttc attaatcatc
    27601 taactaactc gattactaaa gttcatcacc attagtttgc aaacaaattt ttataaatga
    27661 gatacttaaa tttgtgaggt gacaatacta tgcaacaaca ggtcgaatta gattccgctc
    27721 ttgctgtttc ttcgaaaaag acattatgga aaaatcgtac atttactttt gtatttacag
    27781 gttatacctt atcaatgttt ggaaattcat ttcacagtat tgctttaaac ctctgggtac
    27841 tgcaagcaac aggaagtgcc aaattaatgt ctacaattgc cataactcat atggtcatga
    27901 gcatgttgtt ttcttccatt gcaggtactg ttgcagatag ggtggatcgt agaaaactaa
    27961 tgtggataac agatataata agaagtcttt taatactaag catcgcattt tgtattgcaa
    28021 tacccggtac cccctttatt cttattatta tcttaaccgc tcttacttcc tgtgcaggat
    28081 tatttcagtc acctgcattc catgcttcct tagttgatat tgtaggaaaa gacaaagttc
    28141 aacaagctac tggagtatta aatgtagcag ataatgtatc tcgtatttcg gggctagcaa
    28201 taggaggagt tgtagttgca gcatttggtg gtagcattgc tatctcagtt gacgcagtta
    28261 catttatgtt atccgctatt ttagtgttgc taagtggaaa gtttcctaat tctacaaaaa
    28321 aaacaggaat caaaaattca tttcaagagg accttgttgc aggattcaag tatatatggc
    28381 agaacccttt tgctaaatct gttattatac tctcgcctac tttaatcaca tttttcactg
    28441 cttcattaat gcttattcaa gtaatgtctg taaaagtgtg gaaggcaaat ccgattgaat
    28501 ttgggataat tgaatctagc attccaatag gttatatgtt aggcgcaggc attattatct
    28561 tttttgataa taagttacat cgacggggtt ggtggataat cctgagtatg gttttactag
    28621 ctccaatctt tgtagggcta tcttttgctc catctgttct ttatgcagta ccattaattc
    28681 tcctcttggg aatacttttt tcattttgta cattgcttgt caatgtgatt attaaagttg
    28741 aggtagatcc tgagttacag ggaaggactt ttggaacact aggttctctt acgagtattg
    28801 catcaccagt cgctttagca atttcctcat ttttcgctga catttatggt ccaccattaa
    28861 tcttattaat aaatggggtc ttattattta tttcaggact aattgtactg ttctttctta
    28921 aatcaattag atcatataaa tgattctttt tcgttataaa aaaatttaag tatccaaact
    28981 tgaaaaaagc cgaaattgtt aaggatatca actccttcgg ctttttttct atatcattta
    29041 aggagagatt tttatgccaa agaaaatact tatactcgga acctttctga tagcggctag
    29101 ccttttaggt tgcacagata tagaacacaa agatactctc aacaaaatag aagcacccgg
    29161 aaaagaacca gtggatgtaa aagaaaaagt tgcacttaaa catatgacag cagaagaata
    29221 tttaaaaaac tataataaaa ttaaaagtac tgtatctaca caaggcattg aaattcttcc
    29281 atttaatctt gaactagaaa aaaaatctaa tacatatagg ttttattacc ctaaagaagt
    29341 agataaatca gatcaagata tgaaatgggt aagtgttatg ttaggagaaa gcggaaaagt
    29401 aattgatgga attatgtata ctggctacgc agatatacct acgattaagg caatgattca
    29461 agctactaac attacatgga ctaatgaatt agatcagtta attggttcaa taggaaatga
    29521 agatttttca aaaacattgg aaattgaaaa agtgaaacta tctgttaacg gtaattcgaa
    29581 aaatattaaa gttatgatag attcaatgaa attagatcca cctcaatccc tttaaaacaa
    29641 atatagtccc aaattcctat ttaatttctt taattttaca ccatatagaa atttatttag
    29701 cttttaataa ttaagactag ctatgagact atataaaaaa tcgtcagcgc ttttaaaaag
    29761 caactgacga ttttttattc tctaacattt tcatttaaat tggcatcaac aataattcca
    29821 ttgacatcta taataattat gtatgttata tatttcttaa tctcttgttt taattaaata
    29881 acagattcgc tatgcgaacc gaacaaacaa tctcttattt ctccatgatt ctacaaatgc
    29941 gctttaaatt ttatacaact tgaaactgac ccaccaatgt catctttatt tgatgaggcc
    30001 ttttctattt ttaaatctta gtgcttttaa tatagtttct ttcatgattt cgtttcgatt
    30061 tctcttttgt ttccgttgtt cttgaaatga aattgaaaat taattatagt atcccaaatg
    30121 gtatacacaa gctatttcac acaaatgatt gaccacgttc cttaaattgt atttaaccat
    30181 taatttttga attaccaata atatttttct tggttattac attaaagtta atattatgat
    30241 atatttatat tcggaataat tatatcttac atttaaaggg agaattctaa tggataacct
    30301 actattgaaa aaggacttaa caacggatca aatggttctt gttacttcag agtttgagaa
    30361 aaagaaaaaa tcaaaaggac ttgcttacct aatttggttt tttctaggcg gacttggtgg
    30421 tcaccgctac tacgcacgtg actttggtat ggcaattgcc atgacactga ctcttggcgg
    30481 acttggtttc tgggctttaa tcgatgtttt ctttattgga agccgaattg gtaagaaaaa
    30541 tgaaatatta gaacgtgaaa ttattatgaa agttaaaaag atgactgctt caaaacgttt
    30601 atcttcataa aagacctcct ttaggaggtt ttttatacaa acacttcaat tttacgtaac
    30661 tcgtccttac ttctcttttt atgtattttt atgttttaag aaaatgactc caccaactag
    30721 taacaacgat gctcccactg taatagactt gacgcttgta tggaattgat cacgcagata
    30781 tttcgatgta agatttcatg tttaattcag atatattgat atacactaac aatgaactac
    30841 tcaacatttt cattttaagt tagtatatca aaccctaact acctaaagaa ctcaagtaaa
    30901 cgtatcttat gtcattttaa aaaatacaaa agtaccttat attttataag gtacttttgt
    30961 attttttatt ttagaattcc tcgatttaaa ctgtaaaatt gaaatataat acagattacg
    31021 aaccgtttta cacgtatctc ggatggactt cagaatcaca tattgttata actactgcta
    31081 ttcttctcta attacatcta taacgttatc ctttttaatt ttccgaagcg gaattagtac
    31141 cgatacataa ctaatcaaca gtgcagtaat aaatgtgata aaactagatt gataaggaat
    31201 aatccattca aaagacaccg tatttgacaa tgctacataa agaatatacg acaacataca
    31261 gccgaaaaag atcccttgta tacttccaaa gaaaccgtac aggagtcctt catatataac
    31321 catctttttc aaatccttct gtgacatacc aatcgatttt aaagcagcca attcttttct
    31381 tctcataatg atgctgactg taatggtatt taaaatattt acacatccaa ttagtgtaat
    31441 aacagctata aatccgtacc ctaatatttt tatataaagt atattgtctg tatggaaatt
    31501 actttgaaca atattatttt gtacatctat agatgcatct ccacccagtt tcttttgtat
    31561 atctaaaatt gtagcatcag cccgagattg attctctaaa tcaatttcaa aacctgttaa
    31621 tttttgtgga gatggtgtaa tatattcagc tatttgttca ctagtaataa aagttatggt
    31681 atccatcact ctgctcatat taaaaatgtc caattctaca attgcagcta tttttaaagt
    31741 ttctagtttt tcttcattgt aggagatttc ctctgtagat tttctttctt gctgacttgt
    31801 tatttggatt tcatccccta cctgaaaagt gcttagagaa cctatatatt ttttacttgt
    31861 attcatatca tttgatgcag cttgttttac taaaacaacc tctttttcac gatttaattt
    31921 tgaaatatca attcttccac tagttacatt ttcagctagt ttctttaaac tattctcatc
    31981 gtatgctttt atttgtgttt tcataatttc tacagtttga ttattatatt ttattttttg
    32041 atacagcgat tcatttcctt gtaattcttt aatttgttta ttatttggta ctttcgtata
    32101 aaaattattt gcctgatatt tcttgtacag cttctctacg ttattaactt tataaatatt
    32161 ttgactcata cgatctatgc taggcttgtc taaatttgaa ttaaccgtaa ctgatatatc
    32221 cgattttaga gcttgaattt ccggttgttt acgctgaatg gcagtatcta tgagaaacgt
    32281 aaacgtgata tacagtacac tacttataat aatagacaaa attgtaactg tatatctatt
    32341 gggattcctt tggatatttt ttaatgccat acttaacgga aaagatagtg gtttctttaa
    32401 ttttgttctc ttttttttct ttattttttc tttttttata gctaatcggc tacttacggc
    32461 caataacggt gaaattctac ctgcaaaaaa agcaggaaaa tagcttgaaa tataaacagt
    32521 tatcaatgta attaaagaac atacacatat aattaaccaa tctaatttaa ttgtatatcc
    32581 tatagagttt ttaagtacgt ttatcaatac ttgattaagt aaaaagacta ctaatatact
    32641 gcacaaaatc ccaaaaaaga tagcaataat agaaagaaat gttgcttccc ttatcacaat
    32701 ctttctgatt tgtttttttg tagctcctat actcctcaat aacccaaact gtttcattcg
    32761 ctctactata ctaatttgaa atgcattgta aataataaca attgtagaaa tcacaacaat
    32821 cccaatacta atagcggctg ccgccattat ctccacacta ggctttaagg ctttctttaa
    32881 ttggtcattc actcttatat tttctttatt cgtcaataat ttaaattgat tttcaacttc
    32941 atcaaagttt gcgtacttat gcaattcaat caatacgcta ccttctccaa ctttaaactt
    33001 atttttatat gtcaataatt gaccgggttt attttcctga ttactactag acttatttaa
    33061 caaaccaaca agtttatatt ttttttcatg aatagtaaac ataccgccta atttaagatt
    33121 aggcccgaag taaggcagca tccatttttc taaaacagcc tcgttttcat ttgaaggtag
    33181 cttaccttct acaggaatac tagactttaa cagcttcaat gcttgatgat ctgcatacat
    33241 ataagagaca gctatctcat caaattggat cacctctcct ggagttatga tgccataaga
    33301 agatatatta ggattacttt ttatcatatt gaaaagcttt tgattataat tttcaactga
    33361 aatatttgca gaacccatag aacctttttt agcattttca attcccgaag tgtatccact
    33421 attaaaaaaa agtccaatcg ttgttattag cgccaacgct agaataatac ctgttaatgt
    33481 tagcaaagta cgttttatat tacttctgag atatttttga cttaactgtt tgtaactatg
    33541 aatcaatact cctcccctcc atatttttct tgactttgca ctaattgttt atctgaaata
    33601 atcatgccat ctgtaatggt tataattcga tcagagtttg atgcgatagc aggatcatga
    33661 gtaattaaaa tcaccgtctg attatatttt ttagccgtta cttttaataa attcagaact
    33721 tcttttgtat tttttgtatc tagatttccg gttggttcat ccgctaagat aatatcgggt
    33781 ttatttataa gagatctacc aatagatacc ctttgttgtt gaccacccga taattcagaa
    33841 ggcaaatgat ctcgtctttc atttaaccct agagttctta taatttcatc caggtaatga
    33901 tcatctacct gttcttcgtc caatagagct ggcaaagcaa tattttcttg tacattcaag
    33961 acaggaatta aattaaaaaa ctgaaatata aagccaactt ttcttcggcg aaaaatagag
    34021 agttcattat ctttataatt gtagatattt tcatcaccta taaacacatt tcccgaactc
    34081 ggacgatcca gccctcctaa aatatgcaat aaggtacttt taccagaacc tgatgctcca
    34141 actatggtta cgaattctcc cctacgaatg gaaagattaa ttccttttaa cgcctgtact
    34201 tgcgtttctc cttctccata tgtttttact acattttcta atctaacaac ctccatacaa
    34261 ctcatccttt tcacagatta attttgaatc tctacaaaat agattttatc cttatcgtac
    34321 tcaccattct cgtctttcac tgcatacact tttgaaacgt attccaccac cttatttacc
    34381 ttatttttat ttttataatc aaacttttct tttgcaaact gaattaacga aaggcttact
    34441 tctttttctt ttaattgttt atacgtttcc tcattaacaa ttactatcgg tgatgaaaaa
    34501 tagccaatcc aattattttg ttcaatatgt tgaacaggta tcatttgtcc atttaaattt
    34561 aaatttccat ccttaacttc ctcatcttcc gcttcttttc tataaaataa atttttttca
    34621 ctcgctaatt cttttatttc ttttaccggg gttgaagtta ttgaactatc ttctttagat
    34681 aagggtgttc ttacaattcc tttttttaag aatttttctg ctgtagattt tgtaataacc
    34741 gcgtattgtt tctttctaac agatgactta tcaaggtctt tgtccatctc ttcttcagtc
    34801 atattttctc ctttttcttt ccattctttc ttaatatctt ctttctgttc ggtagtgagt
    34861 tcttgtttta ttacttctgt gaccaattta taactataat ctgctgtttg cacgttttga
    34921 tctttataca gatttttaac agcagatata ttttctttcg ttccagatac cataataccg
    34981 tctactggtt gtgagggacc atttatataa cgatttacag caaaccctat acctataaaa
    35041 attgctgtta ctactagaaa tcctattatc tttttcattt tcttcctcct catatactat
    35101 gtttaatctg ggattagaac agtaggtttt ttctttatat aaacagtggc taaaatgcta
    35161 caagtcttaa taaagaatga ttaccttcag tatagacgtc tttaattgtt aattgaataa
    35221 ctcttgtctt actatatata ctttaatctt acagtttagt aagattacta aatctaactt
    35281 ttgatatact cgtaacactg atcaagatat actttaaaat taaatggctt ttatacactt
    35341 atttaagtac acacatattt ttcaaattct caaaaatccg ctcccattcg gctcttattc
    35401 tcaatgattt gtttttttaa atccatttac ataattaatg cgaattcaat ttcatttaac
    35461 atttttgtat aagataactt aaacaaaaca ttaatggttt tataaaaacg tacaaattca
    35521 acaagacact attacaaggt ttttcaaaat ataagcaagt acatgtatga attacataaa
    35581 tattctactt taagtaattg tttgtatctc attatgtact aaaaagcttc aagccgattt
    35641 gggtattatg cttatactca gaaaagcctc taaaattcca tttccatact aaactatttt
    35701 aaattagcca accaacgtgt aaaataactg tcataatcta aaatactgcc ataatcaaag
    35761 acaaatgagg agagatactg tggataaagt attattcgtt gaagacgata acgatctagg
    35821 aatggctatt gagtttactc taaaaggaga aggacttgag gttataagag tttctactgt
    35881 acaagatgca aaagaccaat acgaaaataa taaatttgac ttagctatat tggatgttgg
    35941 actaccagat ggaaatggat atgatttatg tacctacctt aaaagaaaag gtgatatacc
    36001 tattattttt ctcacagcac tggatgagga ggctaatgta gtaatgggcc ttgatattgg
    36061 tggagatgat tatataacaa aacccttcag ggtaaaagag ctattatcta gagtaaaagt
    36121 acaattaaga aaaaaaatta aaacagcttc taatactata ttgaggtctg aaaatataca
    36181 ccttgaagtt gaagcggcta gagcttttaa gcatgagaaa agtataaatt taacacattt
    36241 agaatacaaa ctcttattaa cgttaatgct aaatcctcat aaagtgttac aaagaaatga
    36301 gatattgaaa aaaatagtag atgaaagtga agtgtttttc gatgaaaaca ctctttccgt
    36361 ttatgtaaaa agattaagaa gtaaaattga ggatattccc caaaatccta actatataat
    36421 cacacaaaga ggtgttggat atttttggaa taaaaacgtc agtaaggagt aatttaatga
    36481 taaatagaga aataaaaatt aatatactta cattagcatt aatcgctttt ttatttatta
    36541 tatatcaagg tatcacagtt catattctat atgaccattt aaagaatgat tatattacta
    36601 tttggagtga aattaccggg aaactaattg cacaaaaccc agaaaatgaa tatgaaataa
    36661 tacaagcact tacaaatgat acagcgaata aaaaagagta ttccagtgat ggagaaatgc
    36721 tattaaatca atatggtcta tctgctgaat tagactcaag actttttcct tatttaaata
    36781 aacatatatc tcaaaacaat atatacatgt tccttggagc aatagggttc agcttaatcc
    36841 taatttttct aaattactta caatataaat cttttttctt aaaaattaga aatgtaacag
    36901 ctgcagcgaa taaaattatt gaaggtgatt acaccattga tatcaaggaa aatagagaag
    36961 gagatctagc taaacttgct aattcttttc ataaactgaa aaatgttatt agaaaaagta
    37021 tgcataattt aatggaagag aaacaatttt taattcaaac tttacaagat atttctcatc
    37081 aactaaaaac accactctca acactaacag tgaacaatga tatcttatta caaggtaaat
    37141 taaatgaaca gcaatatcat tttttacaca ataatgatgt tcaaatttca agaatcagct
    37201 ttttaataca taatttatta aaagtttcaa aaatagatgc tagggcaata ctatttgaaa
    37261 aagaaaactc tgatattatt gatacgattt atgaggtcat tgctagtttg aaaagtaaat
    37321 taaataaaaa aagtatgaac atacatttaa aagccaatga aaaaacatta cttttccatg
    37381 acagtatttg gatgcaagaa gctttattaa atattttaaa gaattccatt gaacattcaa
    37441 atgataatag ttccatttat attgaagtca caaactcccc tattcatact gaaattataa
    37501 ttcaagattt tggtgaaggt attgcatcag aagatttgcc atatatattt gatagatttt
    37561 acaaaacaaa aaattctaat aaagaagggt ccattggaat tggcttagcg ctatcaaaat
    37621 caattatcga agctcatcat ggatttatta aagtagaaag ccaaaaacat tcattcacaa
    37681 aattcacaat aacttttatg aaatattaac agtacataaa agttattata aaaccctaac
    37741 ctttgagtat attttttaaa aattaatcat ctgttaaaaa aagaaattcg attaattttt
    37801 cataaatgac tgtagagaga taaatttttc ctttgggggt aattaaaaac cttagcttga
    37861 tgtgcatagg atcaccatat caaaaaagga aacttgtacg tttggacaca atttagaaac
    37921 aaaatatccg attccttgta cgttaaggga ttagatattt attttactat tttatattgt
    37981 gtacaatttc ttgcttatga ggtctgtgtg gcaaccgaac caaatctgat gataagtatt
    38041 agtggacatc aaaaatagta cattaatata attgctttta ttaattatac aagtctacct
    38101 gtggcaatag tctcaggtat tttttcgttc attgtgtttg tttaatttgt tattatattt
    38161 tcttaataaa aaataagaca cagcccaaat cacgacagcg catactatag ttcctataca
    38221 cttaatcaaa atcatttatt ctcaaattat taattacttt gcttcaatac ccattctctt
    38281 tacgaaaagt atcttttcca ttcatgaagt cagctgtatt accaggaatg ctatacttca
    38341 tattcttttt cttagctttt ttcttcaccc tcttctcttc tacaacagct tgtaaatctg
    38401 ccttccattg tttaaacaaa tccatttcac gacacagcga atttgtaccc cttggtttaa
    38461 atctgaatca aataactata ttatatctat ttatataatc gtttaatata aatattcatt
    38521 tttccaaaaa ataaagagca cctgacgatt tcaggtgctc aaatatatga agtggggcta
    38581 ccccattctc taatatatgc ctgtccttat taaaaagtgc aaaaaaaggg tacccttcaa
    38641 caaataaata tggtgctcca aagtttcatc tcacatgata attcgtccca tgaattcatc
    38701 atatgcttgt ctaattagaa tgttcactgg ttcaatgcgg aatttctttt taacttttaa
    38761 caaattaaaa acatccattt tggatactta atgtacacta atattaatat tgaatagctt
    38821 tattgataga ctgtctagag caaaaaatat actagctgaa actgatctat atccaatatt
    38881 ctttcctgta acattgatag taatctccgc taaatgggtt cgcacatcat ctctttcaaa
    38941 aagtttatct tcaacctttt cgactattgc tacattatcc acttctttaa aagttttcag
    39001 caattttgtt tgaagtaaag taaaatcgaa attttcacct ttaaccacat caaatttaat
    39061 ctacattttt aactagtaaa tatatttata taaatatatt tttgtatatt aacattaaat
    39121 aattcaaagg tcattcttta ttaaaatccc ctattgctta aatttgttct ttattttcac
    39181 ataaggtacg tgaaatttta ttatctcatt attgaatagg agaaacttga atagctagta
    39241 tgcccccaat ctactctgca tggttccact atccattaag cctttaataa tttacgtgtc
    39301 ttatctattt cgtatgtgtg ttaaccagtt cgtttgcaaa cttgttagca cattttttat
    39361 atttcttcta tatatatttc ccttcacaaa catatcatac tttcccgcta actcttccag
    39421 tttcttttct ttgtatttgg tatgtataaa gaaatgaagt attattattt ttctatgttt
    39481 ttttattcta aaaatacctt ttcgtttcat gaggcttcat tttatacatc atattaatag
    39541 gagaaaacat acatgttacc atttgaatcc atattcaaga aacaaaatga taaaaaagac
    39601 taccataaaa acccactcat tactagaaaa aatacataat ataattgcga acgtataaaa
    39661 ttcaggtata ttttaagggg gaaaattatc caatgtcaaa tgaaccgtgt ccaattattg
    39721 ctccgtgtcc agttgtcagt caaacacaaa cacctttatc taatgcacca gcagaaccta
    39781 ttgttacggt aaatcctata attaaagttc cagttgtttt agcggagaga acacttcaaa
    39841 ttgttgtaga agcagatgtt ccattagatc caccggcatc tgaaattaaa cgtgttctaa
    39901 aaaatgtatt tttaacacaa ggtaaattag ttcctgtagc atttactcca gtagaaggta
    39961 cgccttatcg tcgtgttaca agagcaaaat tatttgtatc aggttatatt cgtaaaaata
    40021 ttgaatatgc atctggtgaa tgtaatgcag ctttatatga tcgtattgct aatgttcctt
    40081 tttctggatt tgcagattta acagaaggtg attttttcac tttaccttta attgcagctt
    40141 cttcagatac agcctctcat tttattaatc ctaaggatgg cgatttacct cgtttggata
    40201 aatatttctt cgaaaatcat gtagtttata atgagcaacc tactgttgaa ataatcagtg
    40261 ctaattttta tgaattagat ttttctccat gcccaacaac gttagaggca acatttgatg
    40321 ctttacgtga aaaaattgtg ttagatctta cactaaaagt gttgcaagta caacaagtac
    40381 gagctggtat tgtttaataa atagaaaaag acattacctt ctttatagaa ggtaatgtct
    40441 tttctgtttt gataaaacat acataatatt aacaatgagt gtatataact gatatgggtt
    40501 tagttataaa ttcatcggat gggatgtgtg ttactgatga ataagccatg gtctggtaat
    40561 aatatggggc ataaaattta taagattaaa aatttaaatg agcaattagt ttcaaagaaa
    40621 aaacaaaaaa aagagaaaga gaaggagaaa gagaatgtat tttctgaaat gagtcaaagt
    40681 aatagagtaa attccatggt ggtaaaaaca ccgttttctg ttgtgtcaga agtaactaat
    40741 tttttgacaa atcctatttt gagtgaaaga aggcaagaag tgtttcaatt tgaaaataac
    40801 aatattaata atgaatttcg tgaattagag acacaattaa tagctacctc aaattattat
    40861 tatgaagagc cgtattgtaa aatggtttct tctaagattt ttgaaaatag aattcttttc
    40921 gaattggatt taaagaaaaa tacaagtgat attccaagaa taaataaagt agaatcatca
    40981 tgggttccta tacacaattt catagtaaag aaaaaagaaa tagaatttga gaactatata
    41041 acaggtgaat taccaattga attgggtaga tataaaacag aaattagctt acaagaagtg
    41101 atagatttta agaagaggat tataggtttt caaaacattt cacaagatgt tattttaact
    41161 gaaagtaaat tattgttatc aaagagaaca gagagagcaa attcaatttc aaaagaaatt
    41221 gtaatagata aaggtacttt atttgtgaat gggcatattc ttcaaacaat tgaatgtctt
    41281 atagataata aacaatctgg tgataatttt tattgtttaa tgcagaatat agagttggaa
    41341 atagttatta agattttaca aaaacaagag ctgtccaatt gattgaagtg caccccaatt
    41401 gttagacaca gtctaacaat tggaggtgca ttttttatgg ctaaattttc ttcaaaagaa
    41461 aaaatccaag cggtgaaacg atatttagat ggtacagaaa gtggaaaaac aattgctaaa
    41521 tctataggag ttaaccctag cgtacttcgt gagtggatta gacgatatga gtcttcaggt
    41581 gaaaaggcct ttgaaaagtg ctatacattc taccngttat tgaaaatttc ttcggtatca
    41641 tgaaatcgga atttctgtat cgaaaagaat ttgaaagtat aacacatttc aaacaagaat
    41701 tagcaaagta tatagaatac tataatcata aaagaattaa ggcaaaatta aagggtatga
    41761 gcccagtaca ataccgggct cataccctag aggctgccta atgaaacgac ctgtctaact
    41821 ttcgggggtc acttcagatg aaggacggct cttgtttttt acttcacaaa cacataagct
    41881 tcatttgctg ttacatagta tagaatccat aatactttta ctggtaatcc acgatcacta
    41941 gggattttag ctaatgactc aacgtattta tcatagctac gtttgaactt ctcgcaatct
    42001 ctcgtttcac ataattctgc aggaacaaat cgtttatttg catctgattc tgcaccataa
    42061 gcaatgtata tgagaattgt aaacttttct tggatatagg atcagaaaag aattaatgat
    42121 gcaaaattac atatttcatt tttatatatt tatttataat aaaatggaat tgctcaacat
    42181 tttcattaaa gatagtctat caacctctaa ctacctaatg aactcaagta aacgcatctt
    42241 aagtcatttt aagaggtaca aaaggcaccc ttttgggtgc tttttgtata aaaattctat
    42301 ttttttatat tcgataccaa ccacgaacct ttttaaaata atagtatcat tatgtctcct
    42361 ttttagagat tatttttaat taccttgaat ttttcgcacc agaaccggaa aattcctgac
    42421 tactcgaaat atcaactatt aagtgctaat attcaataac gcgtactgaa aatgattaaa
    42481 catttttata aaccagtgga acatttaaga aatcaatttt tctcttatcg aaatttaatt
    42541 agcttacagc aatacagtgg tcatatattt ttaagaataa cggaagaata tatagaaatt
    42601 gctacagaaa tgtgaagttt aattaattta ggaggaacaa atttgtttaa tcagcttgta
    42661 aaagttatac cgaatttatt tacgattgga aatttattgt gcggtgtttt ctcaatcacc
    42721 ttgaatatga gtgaatattt aggagcagcc tccattctca ttttcttttc agctgtttta
    42781 gattttcttg atggaagaat tgcgagaaaa ttaaaagtga acagtgagtt tggcatagaa
    42841 ttggattcct tagctgatat tgttagtttc ggcgtcgctc ctgcgctttt atttcataca
    42901 atggcagcac cttctatttt aacttctttg gcatttatcc ttttcccaac aatgggtgct
    42961 ttaagattag ctaaatttag tattcaacca actattggat attttaaagc attacctatt
    43021 tcagctgcag gattatcatt tgctggtata ggattgtttt catatagcaa tgcatagatt
    43081 actttaatcc tcgccctctt aatcgtaagt cccattaggt ttaaaaaatt tcaattgaag
    43141 tcacgcccag cgccataaag gagcatttca aatggattta acgcgtcact atgtataaaa
    43201 aagcgggaca ataatattaa attcggtgcc attcgtaaaa attaaaacct tgtatttatg
    43261 gctattgggt taattcatcg atatgttgtt ctaaaacttc aatacacttt taacaggagc
    43321 ccctttatca agagagcacc cgttcttatt ttttcttctt ttctgtcggt tggctttgtt
    43381 tagcaaaatt agatgaatca tcaaaattcg gttgcttttt accagcatta ttacttctac
    43441 cttttcccat atgtaatgca cctcccctcc tccttactat tcccaataaa aaaattctct
    43501 tgcatccaag agaatttttg attgggttct tattaataat acccaattac ttccaacact
    43561 gctatttgat aaaagatgga tccaatgtca aattctttaa tgctgaaaaa agcattacat
    43621 tttcatattt agatcaattt ttagatggac cacctattta tccgaattta tctaattaca
    43681 cgatccttcc ggaaggaaaa gtatttatct atcatcacaa ttatttcata atgacagatt
    43741 ccacgcttca tcttatagat aaagacatat tgcaaaaact ttatttatta aagaactgta
    43801 taccaatttc aaaaattaat ttatcctact ttaaaatttg accccctatt tcatcatatc
    43861 cctctcactt tgtcgaaaaa tacttagaat aatacctata tttaaaagaa tttcttagtg
    43921 gaattttcat catcaataat tattatctaa aagatactaa tctaaagaaa actctactgg
    43981 ttaaaagcta accaatagag ttttcttttt tatctaagga ttcttttaaa aagtgtcttt
    44041 tttatagtat tttaaaaaga attcctcata ctaacacctt attgttgcgg ctattcattt
    44101 atttcaatat gatacttttc catctcgtat atgcaataga caatgatagc taaactccaa
    44161 ctgacaccat aataattatg tgtgtagaag tcatatcccg ccttaatacc tttctctatt
    44221 acaacaaatg taaatcctaa agccacccat ttgttaattt tcatcttaat aaacgttaaa
    44281 gagataatta ttaaaaataa aatatttgta agatgattta tcattagctc atatttttga
    44341 atgtatactg ccatcataca agcaacgata ttagtcgcaa tgccaaaggc aaccatcgct
    44401 ccccaacccc tgtccgaaag tcccattcct gagtcagtcc cttcctgaac aaaaatcctt
    44461 ttctttaatt cgttccttca tcctattcaa ggtatgctaa attatccttg tctgatgaat
    44521 atctatttat cttttcatat agagcaaaca aaatttctac ttataatttt ttctttatta
    44581 gacaaactat gtctaagccg tttgaactag cggcttcact cttctggtaa tgagatagca
    44641 caatttattg aattgactaa ctcattcaac ccactggcac cggcaggcaa caaaatagtt
    44701 gtctgccatt ttcatgtata ctttttctaa tttcattaca aaccaaatgt gtgctgtatt
    44761 gatttcaaaa ggacagaatt tcatttttta aaatgtaaaa aagataagat cctatctact
    44821 tttggtatag gactttttct tttcacacat actatttttg aacttgttta ccaatacgtg
    44881 tcctaatggt gtcttgaatt cctcctaaaa agggctgcag atacgactgc atgccctttt
    44941 atttacgttg ctgctctata ttgagtaaaa taattaaaaa ctaaaaatgt aatattacat
    45001 attttttctg ttcagattat gttaagattc acttcatagt cgaattatgg tttcgtatct
    45061 aattcagcaa tatgtgaact gtttacctaa agaaaagaca cccaaaaggt gtcttttctt
    45121 cttttaatct aaaaaacatt tctcctattt agtaagatcc aattagccct ctaacctaag
    45181 cctcatattt aaaggcaatt taatcataca ctcaagagtt ttcatctatt tcaatatact
    45241 tataacttaa tttccaatca catttccagc actatatttg ctttcttaca gaatttctgt
    45301 cttgttctta attctgtcaa aatcctcatg tagctataca aagaatatat gctactatga
    45361 tattaagaaa ctatgcgttc ccttaaccct gtatccggcc ctgtatttat tacagggtct
    45421 ttgtttattt tatttacttt tattggctta taagagttaa tacacaacca ttttcaatta
    45481 aaaccgttta aatgttagtt agaaattgaa ataatatatc tattagcttt tttaacaaat
    45541 gaaatctact attagatttc taaatgtata ctgtactaag caccaattaa cactatacaa
    45601 atagtgtcaa ctatgttaat tgaatattgg taatagtaag tataaatatt atcaatttac
    45661 tatatattac atttatgtaa aaatagacgt atgttgagct tattcaaaat ctttccccta
    45721 ataaagattt gaagtagcat ttcatgattc tccttactgt taatatgcct tgaaaaagaa
    45781 ccctataggg ttctttttct tttcattata acctcagtaa gtccttattt aacatgcaaa
    45841 aaggactgct aattatttgc agccctttta cacgttaata tacacttgta ttacatgctg
    45901 aaaactttat tatattaggt atttatacca actaaacatg ccattatcat ttagatatat
    45961 aacacttcaa agtttagaag tatacaataa caaatctttc ccagcttcca gctacataac
    46021 tagtaactgt taattctcta ccaccatttg ctgatatata tctaccatta cttagtgctt
    46081 gtaatacata tatcctattg tctccaccat tatataagat aaacttttcc catgcaccaa
    46141 ttgatgtacg atctgctact attctaccat ttgaatcaaa cgaaacatac ttttacgtat
    46201 gtttaaccta cagccctaaa atttctacaa tctgacgagc tttattatta tcaatataat
    46261 aatgcatctc taatcctttt ctttctgcac ggattacaat tccttttaac tttgctaaat
    46321 gttgtgaaac agtggattgt ggaagtttca atatttctgt taactgtgta acattgcaca
    46381 ttttataatg cattagctca cttataattt ttaatcgaac cggatgcgcc attaccctta
    46441 ttacatctac atcttcttcg cttattttag ctaggtcatt attagatatt actgttaaca
    46501 tttctcattc tcctttatta ttaatttcta ttttcctatt atccttataa gtaatactta
    46561 tagataatta caatttttcc tgttgagaaa atatattcta ctcaatacaa aaagacacct
    46621 attcaaaaaa cagtttttac cgttccaatg aattggtgtc ttgaaatttt ttagccacac
    46681 tttatttatt catattttaa tctatatatg attttgaatg ctgcttaata tacgttgcaa
    46741 agcaaaagga atatttccat ccctttttaa acataatcat aaaataagtt atataaataa
    46801 tttgttatat ttccatgtac cctagctgat ataatgtata aggaaattat tgattaatta
    46861 atggttaaca tatattaggg aggtacataa gtcatgatag aggtaatcgc gtcactattt
    46921 ttagtagtcg tatattttat tagttatctc ttttcaacag gagaagataa gaaaaaagca
    46981 aaagctgaat taaaagaaat tgttaatggt actcatggaa aaatattggt aggatttctt
    47041 ggaggtgcgg cagttacagg aatatttgta gtcatttgga tcttatcaga gtaaaccttt
    47101 cagacatttt agcttatata acgtataatg cagttattgg ttaattaaga agaaaagcat
    47161 tagagaaaac aagatatgaa ataatatata aggatctcgc cttttctgtt gaatggtgag
    47221 ttttttaatg tacaaaaaaa agacacccta aggtgtcttc ctccgacttg aaccacttta
    47281 attttatata aatatacacg tattacccct ttgttatacg tgtaaacaca tcctataaaa
    47341 cagaatcttc tatttacacc agattgttag ttcacaaaat atcaagagat ttgagatcaa
    47401 tatgttacgt ctttcaaaag aatctgcttt atagaatgta tccacaattt atattttact
    47461 acatgtaata tttatatagt atatttttgc gaatatgtat aattgcataa agtttacgag
    47521 aaaaagagag tataatttga tattgtgtaa tgaagataaa acccacctac ggaaataggt
    47581 gggttatttt atattggtga gcttgtataa gtatgataga ataagaacaa ctatatattg
    47641 tagggtggtt ggttgcgatc ctttctctta tttataggga aaggaggtga ccgaatggac
    47701 attctttttc aaatattatt agaagtatcc aaaactattg tctgagagat cgcagttttt
    47761 ggatttaaaa aagttacttc taaaaaacag aagaagacca cccctaagcc agcaaagcgt
    47821 gggcggtctt ctaaaaaacg caaaaattaa tttttaataa ccgatcacct tacggtagca
    47881 gttacttgaa gagatgttga cgcatctctt cttttattat atacgtacag caacattgaa
    47941 atacctttaa ggaaattata acaaatgtaa aaaaaaaaga aaagcccact ggtaccagtg
    48001 gggtattgtt tgggtactac tatctcattg cacaaaaggg cctttgcatt aaaataatat
    48061 catattctta aagttgttat attgagaatt gaactacccc cactttcact tcgtttagaa
    48121 gtgagggatt cctaagtaaa tagttctatc gaactctaat tgattaggct aaccccgcag
    48181 tccttgcggt tagaagcctt atcgcttcat tctttagatt gatacttgcg ttaatatccc
    48241 tatcatggtg tgtacgacaa gaaggacagt tccattcacg taggtttaaa tttttaacgt
    48301 ctttattttg atatccacaa caagaacata attggctgga agcaaatgtt ttcgatacga
    48361 caatgacttg tttgccatac cattttgctt tgtattctaa catggatcga aattgcaacc
    48421 aatatacctc actaattgct tttgctaact tatgattctt taacatattc gatacttgca
    48481 aatcctctat accgataaca tcgtggtttt tgatgatttc agttgaaatt ttgtccaagt
    48541 aatcttttct agtatttgat atgtattcat gaattctagc tacctttact cgttgtttat
    48601 tccagcgaga agatcctttc attcttctag aaagaacacg ctgtgctttc gccaacttat
    48661 cttctaatga tcggaaaaac ttcggatttt catagtgggt tccatctgac aaaatagcga
    48721 aatcttttag tcctacatct attccagtgt aagaatgtgt tttcggaagt tcttgtactt
    48781 ctgtttcaac taatagtgac acaaaatatc taccagaagg gttccgtcta actgtagcat
    48841 ttacaatacg cccctctact tcgcgacttt tggcaaatcg aacaagtcct agtttcggta
    48901 actttatttt gttccctaca acggcaatgt tttcatttgt ttgttttgtg gtataagatt
    48961 gtacgttgtt cttcttagat ttaaagcgcg gtgcactgtt ttgttttttg aaaaagcgtg
    49021 tataagcatc cgcaaggttg cgaacagacg actgaatcgc aatactatcc acttctttta
    49081 gccaaacaag ctctttcttc atggcaggta gtttggcaga gcatgtacca taggtcaagc
    49141 cttttcctgt ctctttgtat gcttgatccc ataaggatag gaaatgattg aatacaaagc
    49201 gagaacaccc aatcgttttg ttgattagaa ttgcttgtgc ctgatttgga tagatacgaa
    49261 acttataggc tttattcatc attatttgat tcacctccat ttcggtatat gactattata
    49321 caccaaacgt acattcgata ggtagtggag taacactttc tgtatgtcga acaattaaga
    49381 tggcttcctg ccatcccttg ttcgaagcca attcatctcc cccctactca ctgggctgtg
    49441 ccctccacgc tccttgagga aggagtcttc ttggctaaaa tgataaaact acttatctta
    49501 ttaaattaag tagttttatg aagtatccca gtttatagag caggataatt ataatttcaa
    49561 aatataaaaa cttttagcca ttgttatttc attacctatg tttagttctg taatcccagt
    49621 tttagaataa gtctttgttg aagaatgtat acaatagaat atcaaggttc tattagatga
    49681 aattctgaaa agtaaattac gtacagtgct ggagatagaa ggttttttaa aacggcaaaa
    49741 aattagatta acattagact gtgtgaacaa attgaactat aaataagcag ctgcactagt
    49801 aacagtatta aggcttattt tgctactctt ccatataatg cttctagaag ctttaattta
    49861 aaaggaattc catttctatt cgtacaaaat tgacactcct cccctaaagt ggccaactaa
    49921 cgtcagtagg attcttgcta ccaaaggcca aatccatttc ttgtaccgct gaagtgtaaa
    49981 gattgcggtg tgccatcacc aatcccacaa cagaccgtat agtttcgtag gctatggtac
    50041 tgtgatcata ccgtacagat tgttggttct caaatgtatt tacgtctttt gcatgactat
    50101 gaataaagta taccttgttt tgctatacaa aaacgatgag ttcatcccaa gtctaaagac
    50161 ggactaaagt cctgcgtagg cttttctata ccgtaaattc tgtgaacggt attttaaaat
    50221 tgtggtaaca tgagcctaga tataatatat tcaacaaata tcttaggatg catgagatat
    50281 aggacattcc tttggcaagg aagtctctgc ccttaatgac cgtgaagcgt ctcatcctag
    50341 tgaaagggat aggtaataat tattgttctt aaaattctga attttatata ttttatttat
    50401 acaaagtaat ttgttactta ttttatattt tattgttaga atggatacca agttgtagga
    50461 ggtgatttac ataattacca atattatctt ttcaatttta gaaatatgga ggagggacga
    50521 gattgttaag taatattttt ttctttgatt agatttagta atatcattaa aatttatttt
    50581 tttgtatatg ataattaaaa aataaaaaag gatacacata aaaaggagat gctaataaat
    50641 gaaaatacct tgttttgtta tgcgtggagg aacgtcaaaa ggattatttt ttttagataa
    50701 acatttacct tcaaataaat caattagaga tgaggttatt ttaaaagcgt taggggcagg
    50761 aaatgctcgt ggtgttgatg ggatgggtac gttagatcct ttatcaaata aaattgcaat
    50821 tattcgaatt tccactacac caggaataga tattgattat ttatttttac aggcggattt
    50881 aaagagaagg atattagacg atagtgtaaa ttgtgggaat ataattgcag ctgttgctcc
    50941 ttatgcagta gagagcggat tgattaaagt cgggtcagga aaagaaacta taacaattag
    51001 aaatttaaat acaaatgtaa ttgttgaatc aactatagcc actaaaaacg gaaatgttgt
    51061 atataacgga gatattaaaa ttgacggtgt tccgggtaca ggagctccga tagatttgaa
    51121 ttttaaaaat tcaatcggct cagttacagg gaagttattt cctacaggtg caaaaacgga
    51181 tgttattaat ggaattaatg tatcttgtgt cgatgtatca gtgccattaa ttataattcg
    51241 agccagtgaa ttaggaatta taggaaatga aagtccagat gtgttaaatg caaataaaac
    51301 atttttacat gacattgatc ttattagaaa aaaggtggct tgtcttgcaa atttaggtga
    51361 tgtatcaaat aaggtcatcc ctaagattgc ggtaatttca aaacctaggg aatctggcac
    51421 tattacatca agatatttta ttcctcacca atgtcatagc actcatgcag taacaggatc
    51481 gctcgcatta tcagcagcca taaaaattaa tggtacaact gcataccatg ttgcaaaaaa
    51541 taatgattta aataaaatga aaaaattgaa tcaaattata atcgaacacc cagcggggaa
    51601 aattcaaaca gaatcagtta ttgaggagtc atctaatgga tatgtaatta agaaatctag
    51661 tattacacga acagcaaggt tactttttaa aggcgaatta ataatacctt gatcaatgca
    51721 ttgtttttct tgatatagtt ttaatggcac attttttaag caccgagaaa tttaaagaat
    51781 aacgtttctc ggtgcttata tttattaagg aggcttaaat taaatggata atcttaaaaa
    51841 agcgacattt tttatggttc tttcaggaat tagcttttca ctttctggat tttttgcaga
    51901 acatgctatt atatcaggag atttctttgt aactttaaca gcaaggtttt ttattccttt
    51961 tctattctta gtccctttta ttataaaaag aatggggaaa atttcatttt ggagtaatag
    52021 ttataaacaa ttacctcgag ctttttctat tacattttca caggcattat tttttttatg
    52081 tgcagctaaa acctcacttt tcatagcaat ggttttatat aatacaggtc ctatttttat
    52141 ctgtcttatt accctttttt caaagacgag acgtgcgaca agagcagaaa tattggcagc
    52201 atttgtaggt ttttttggag tgtttcttgt tttaaaaacc ggtggtattg attatgaatc
    52261 attcctttat ttgggggtag gtttactttc aggattatcc ttagcatttt cacaattttt
    52321 tttacataga agtgcacaga cggatgataa tctatccatt atggcctata catacctata
    52381 tggaacaata atatcgggtg tactctctgc atgtttttca aaggggaatt atattggtgt
    52441 atttacgaat agtacaatgg tactagtatt tttattttta atggcaatgg gaagtttagg
    52501 gaatcaatgg tttagaggaa gggcgtataa gttaactacg agaatttcaa atttatctgc
    52561 gttgttatat ttaaacattt tgttttcact gttactagat atattgttta ataatagtat
    52621 tccatcagtt attcaaatta caggtgctat ttttgtgatg ggtagtgctg ctattccaat
    52681 tatagtacgt gtaaataaac agcaaacaga acaaagaagg gcagcaagtt cataaaaaat
    52741 agagtagata aaaggtttcc ttccacaaaa acatgtagca gttgtgaaag atatgtcatt
    52801 gtctgaacaa gtatattctt gtatatacgg tgcaaatctt catagagatt atagtgcagt
    52861 tattaacaac aatgaagcaa taagcctatt agcatgaata ttaataaagt agcctttgga
    52921 acaagagatt tagttcgacc gtcttaggat gaatttctta gctattaaaa gcaaagacta
    52981 atcgagatga actcacttcg aacagtttgt tagaaagcca agtggcgaat agtagacctg
    53041 acctagattc gaatattcat taaatttagg atgttataga gaaaaacgtt atatttatgt
    53101 atatttttgg aagttcctgt gttgtaattc actttgtgaa gcattctaaa gttcatctct
    53161 ttacagtttt ttaccttatt attctctatg tataatacta ttgacgaaga gagtgtatat
    53221 cctctcttct ttttttatca ttttagccaa gaagactcct tcttcaagga gcgtgaaggg
    53281 tcctagccca gtgagtaggt gggagatgaa ttggcttcga acaagggatg gcacacagaa
    53341 agtgttactc cactacctat cgaatgtacg ttaggtgtat aatagtcata taccgaaatg
    53401 gaggtgaatc aaataatgat gaataaagcc tataagtttc gtatctatcc aaatcaagca
    53461 caagcaattc taatcaacaa aacgattggt tgctctcgct ttgtattcaa ttatttccta
    53521 tctctatgga atcacgcata caaagagaca ggaaaaggtt tgacatatgg tacatgctct
    53581 gccaaacttc ctgtcatgaa gaaagagttt gtttggctaa aagaagtgga tagtattgcg
    53641 attcagtcgt ctgttcgtaa ccttgcggat gcttatacac gctttttcaa aaaacaaaac
    53701 agtaccccgt gttttaaatc taagaagaac aacgtacaat cttataccac aaaacaaaca
    53761 aatgaaaaca ttgctgttgt aggaaacaaa ataaagttgc cgaaactagg tctcgttcga
    53821 tttgccaaaa gtcgcgaagt aaaggggcgt attttaaatg ctacagttag acgtaaccct
    53881 tctggcaaat actttgtgtc attgttagtt gaaacagaag tgcaagaact tccgaaaaca
    53941 caatcttaca ttggaatgga tgtgggacta aaagatttcg ccattttgtc agatggaacc
    54001 atctataaaa atccgaagtt ttttcgatca ttagaagaga agttggcgaa agcacagtgt
    54061 gttctttcta gaagaataaa aggatcttct ccctggaata aacaacgagt aaaggtagct
    54121 agaatccatg aatacatggc aaatgctaga aaagattacc tggacaaaat ctcaaccgaa
    54181 atcatcaaaa accacgatgt tatcggtata gaggatttgc aggtatcgaa tatgttaaaa
    54241 catcataagt tagcaaaagc cattagcgag gtatcttggt cacagtttcg gaccatgttg
    54301 gaatataaag caaaatggta cggcaaacaa gttattgtcg tatcgaaaac ctttgcttct
    54361 agtcaattat gttcttgttg tggataccaa aacaaagacg ttaaaaatct aaacctacgt
    54421 aaatgggact gcccttcttg ccgtacacat catgataggg atattaacgc aagtatcaat
    54481 ttaaagaatg aagcgataag gcttctaacc gcaaggactg cggggatagc ctaatcaatt
    54541 agagttcgat agaactcttt acttaggaat ccctcacttc taaacgaagt gaaagtgggg
    54601 gtagttcaaa gatcttgtat ttctttttta gtgaatagct ttttagtcat tttaaaattt
    54661 ctccggttct aaattttctt tctataatac aagaaatacc ctatcgaata gattttttta
    54721 cggtctattt aatagggtac attttataca gatatttact tttataataa gtgtgcaagt
    54781 tttgtaatag tgctctattt attctaattg gagtatttaa gctagatact cctatatgga
    54841 tatgtaattt tacatatcca tataaaagac agatatgtat taatcactat taaattatat
    54901 tgatatcatt tttaggtgag ggattcattt agatataaag gaattaatgg atttttatgt
    54961 ttaattatca tagtataatt atttcacttt atgaaatgaa atttggattt aacttttttt
    55021 aaatataata ttatataatt tgaatgaaaa aatatctgaa aaatcaaatt taatcaaagc
    55081 gattttctgg tttacttatg aaaaacatag tgtttaaaat gagggggaag taagctcctt
    55141 atattctatc aaaaataaat aaaaaaaaga gatgtaatta cttttttgaa aaaatctcta
    55201 tcttcaagta tgtgtgaaga aatcctaacg ttaggttgta caacatttac gatcaaaact
    55261 tgtaaaaaac aatagtgaag aggtgtacgg aatgaagaat aaaattatga caggattttt
    55321 aataacatca atcgttactg gagcgactat tcctatcaat actctcgcaa cgccaatcgt
    55381 tcaggcagaa acaaaacaag aaaatataga tatttcctca gcattacgaa aaataggtgc
    55441 acactccaaa ttaacacaaa cctttatcga tggagcctta tcaagtccga atgtacaact
    55501 tgaagaagtt ccatctttaa atacaactca atttctaatt aaacaagata tgaaagagtg
    55561 gtcatccgaa ctttatccta aattaattct attaaattca aaaagtaaag gatttgtaac
    55621 taaatttaat agttattatc caacattaaa aggatttgta gataataagg aagataaaga
    55681 agggtttaca gatagactgg aagtccttca agacatgacc atcacaaacc aagaaagtgt
    55741 gcaacgtcaa attaatgagt taacagatct aaaactacag gtagataaga agttgaaaaa
    55801 tcttgatact gatgtggcaa aaacacagag tgtccttaat tcagagggaa caggaaaaat
    55861 agataagtta aaaaatgaaa tgctagatac aaaaaaatca attcaaaatg atttacagca
    55921 aatagcgtta ttaccaggag ctttaaatga acaaggacta aaggtattcc aagaaattta
    55981 tagtctatca aaagatatca ttgaaccggc tgctcaaaca gcagtagtag cgtataacaa
    56041 aggaaaagaa ataaacaatg ctattgtaga cgcagagaat aaagcagagc aagaagcaaa
    56101 agaaaaagga aaatcagcta tagaaattga ggctgccaaa aaagaagcac gtgaagcgat
    56161 agagaaaagt aaaaaaggtg aaatcgctgc agctgcagtt acaaaaacga aagagtatga
    56221 tcttatgaaa gtaattgatc ctgaaaaaat taaaaaaaca tataatactt ttgctgaaat
    56281 taataaacta acagcagagc aacgtgcata tttaaatgat ttagagaaac aaaatcagaa
    56341 attatatgac ttaacgacta aattaacagt agcagattta caaaaatcaa tgattctttt
    56401 catgcaaaat gatttgcata catttgctaa ccaagtagat ggagaaattg agctaatgaa
    56461 acgttacaaa gaggatttgg atctaataaa taatagtatt acaaaattat cgactgaagt
    56521 tgataccaat aacacccagt ctcaaaaaga tacattaaga cgattaaaaa gtgtaacaac
    56581 tcaactcgaa gaacaagttt ataaatttta atattaagaa attaggttta ataaaaatat
    56641 tataacgcaa ctgaaaataa ggaggagaat caaatgatga aatttccatt taaggttata
    56701 actttagcca ctttagcaac ggttataact gctacgaatg gtagtactat tcatgcactt
    56761 gcacaagaac agacagctca agaacataaa atagaaaatt atgcgttagg acctgaaggg
    56821 ttaaagaaag cgttggctgc aactggctct catattcttg taatggattt gtacgcaaaa
    56881 actatgatta agcaaccgaa tgtaaattta tccaacattg atttaggttc aggaggagga
    56941 gaattaatca aaaatatcca cctgaatcag gaactgtcac gaatcaatgc aaattactgg
    57001 ttagatacag cgaagccaaa cattcaaaaa acagctcgta atattgtaaa ttatgatgag
    57061 caattccaaa attattacga cacattagta gatactgtaa aaaagaaaga taagatgagc
    57121 cttaaagaag gaatagggga tttaatcgat acaattcata caaattcaaa tgaagttact
    57181 gacgtcatta agatgttaga ggctttcaaa acaaagttgt atacaaatac tgtagatttt
    57241 aaaaataatg ttggtggtcc agatggacag ggaggattga cggctatatt agcgggaaaa
    57301 caagcactag tcccacaact tcaggccgaa attgagaatt tacgttctac acagaaatca
    57361 cattttgata atgtattagc ctggtcaatt ggcggtggac taggagcagc tattttagtt
    57421 attggaacga ttgcaggagc ggtagtaatt gttgtgactg gtggtacagc tacaccagct
    57481 gttgttggcg gtcttacagc tctaggagca gctggtatcg gtttaggaac agcagctggt
    57541 gtcgaggcat ctaatcatat gaattcttat aatgaaattt cgaataaaat cggagaatta
    57601 agtatgaaag ctgatctggc taatcaagcg gttatttcac ttactaatac gaaagacact
    57661 ctaacatatt tgtatcagac agtggatcaa gcaataatgt ctctaacaag tattcagcaa
    57721 caatggaata aaatgggggc taattataaa gatttatatg ataatatcga tcaaatgcaa
    57781 gaacataaac tttcgttaat acctgacgat ttaaaagctg ctaaacaaag ttggaatgac
    57841 attcataagg acgcagaatt catttcaaaa gacattgctt ttaaacaaga aaaaacaaac
    57901 taaaaattaa tatatattca taggaggaat taaagtgaat aataattttc cttataaact
    57961 acttgctgta tcgacgtttt taaccctgac aacaactact gtagtttcac cagtagctgc
    58021 ttttgcaagt gaaagtaaaa tagaacaaac cagtacggaa gatatatctc tttctgtaaa
    58081 cagtgaaaag atgaaaaaag ctttgcaaga tgctggggta tttgcaaaat ccatgaatga
    58141 ttactcttat ttgttaatta ataatccaga tgttaacttt gaaggaattg atattaaagg
    58201 atatacaaat ctacctagtc aaattgcaca agatcaaaag aatgcaagag agcatgctac
    58261 aaaatgggat gctcacataa aaaaacaact tttagatacc cttacaggaa ttgtagagta
    58321 tgataccaca tttgacaatt attacgatac attagtagaa gcaattaatg aaggagatgc
    58381 agatacatta aaagaaggca ttacagattt acaaggtgag attaaacaaa accaagcata
    58441 tacacagaat ttaattcaag aactagctaa gttaagagat agtattggag aagatgtccg
    58501 agcatttgga ggtcataaag atatcttgca atcgatttta aaaaatcaag catctggaat
    58561 agatgaagat gaaaaacgcc taaatgatgt tttagagcaa ataagacatt ttaaacaagt
    58621 agaatcggat ggaataataa ctgtatcata tccttcaatc cctacatgga ttgctggagg
    58681 tgtgatgata ggggtagcaa gaaataattt aggtacgtta gagccgttat tagtgcaatt
    58741 acgccaaacc gtagactata aaataacatt aaatcgtgta gttggagttg cgtataataa
    58801 tattactgaa atgcaaaatg caattggatc agctattaat gctcttacct atatgtcagc
    58861 acaatggcat gatttagatt ctcaatattc aggagtgctt aatcatattg ataaagcatc
    58921 ccaaaaagca gatcaaaata aatttaaatt cttaaaacct aacctgaatg cagcgaaaga
    58981 tagttggaaa acattaagag cagatgcgtt tacattaaaa gaaggaataa aaacattaaa
    59041 aatggaagct ttttcttcaa aaaaataggt atatatagat ttctttgcga agtcagctaa
    59101 aataatgggg tattattgga aaaatgagaa ataattactt gtattaataa attataatga
    59161 cagaggtata ataaatatta aatgcacccc aattgttaaa aacagtctaa caattggggt
    59221 tatagtttct ttataattaa atttactcta gaagaaaaac aaatgctgta atacattatc
    59281 aaagatggaa gtgagaatat aaaagatagt attaatagtg ataggtaagg ttttgacgtt
    59341 atccccccct tatcccccac tttacaccgt acgtgaggga gagtaagtag ccagcgagtt
    59401 actaaaaaag tttagcattt ttctaactac ctctcctaga acagggcatg acagtttccg
    59461 tggcacctag ataatagttc tgctgaatat cgaatcagcg cctaacattt tcagttagga
    59521 acgtgtcaca caattatagg attgaaaata agccgttcca aacgaaacgg cagttatttt
    59581 taatatttct tcatctgggc ttattagaaa atacgcactc aacaacaacc aaaaggagta
    59641 gaggccctta agtcgaagaa aaagggggaa ttattcataa agaccaagag tcttaatata
    59701 caagttgtat tttcaaacta cattcaaaaa gaatgggctt tttcaagtgt ctgtagaaaa
    59761 gaacccttta tgacgatgca tttgtggaat ccttttacaa aatcataaaa agagagctta
    59821 ttcaaggtgc taaagtaaat aatacaattg tacataagta gtcttaggca attagattaa
    59881 ttttcttttt ggactcatat accaatatta agtttaatta acatagtcaa atgctgagtt
    59941 atatacaaaa aaattatttg tcataatttt tttatataaa tgtaaggatt aaaatgtaca
    60001 ttttcacttg tttaagcgtg tacaaattta atcattttct ttactaaaat gatctttaat
    60061 tcgatacgat taccctacca tgctaacaac cgtggcatga tgtaagaaac ggttgttagc
    60121 atggtaggat cttgaaaaat ttcgtctcat gatttgaaat ttactttcgt ggttaagatg
    60181 gtactacgct tttcataccg catatcaatg aattgaaaaa taattttgca tcctccggat
    60241 caattggtaa atatctgatt tcagcaatga taagtaattt gtactttata tattgtttca
    60301 attgggattc taaacgacgc tctagtttcg cacgcttcaa atttttaagc aaatcatgat
    60361 atttaataaa atttaggtgt tgcagaactc ataaatatcc aaaaatgaat gcataaaaaa
    60421 atccgttttc ctggaagaat gatagtaacc caaactatca ctggaaagga tgtatttact
    60481 agtatgataa ccaattttga tcaaaaaaat ccattttaca aattttattt gcgtatgtag
    60541 aaagtttaat cattggagaa gttccgccta ttacaggtcg tccactcatt tatagaaaaa
    60601 ctttacgtaa attaacctgt cttttgcatc aatatccttt atttcttgta ttttgtgact
    60661 ttccttttgt tcctcgtatc tctacttttt cacgtgtagg taacttggtt tcaaaacgaa
    60721 ggtattccat tgattcataa acaaactctt caagaggtga atttaggttt gattccctgt
    60781 gttttaatcg atagtatggc cttacggagg agtttatacg attctcaaac aaagaatagt
    60841 ctactcgtta tggttggtat aagaaatata aagctcatgt ctgttctaca ccagatgtcg
    60901 tatgcattta caacagcgaa cgtaaaatgg ttcctgcatt gctttaaggt atgcaaaacc
    60961 aaaatgcgtt gtttccgttg cagatgctgc ttatgatagt cagcacgttt atgaaattgc
    61021 acgaacatat aatatctttg tcatgaatcc aattaagtca cggattggtg aataaattaa
    61081 gagtacacat cattgtgtaa tgtcgcattc tatacaaacc atttttggta agcagctgat
    61141 gaaagagcgt ggcatatcga tggctcatat aaccattatg cgtaggttca tcaatatggg
    61201 tcggaatgat gaaagagtat ggagtcactt taagacaaca aatgactccc ggagagtcga
    61261 tgaaacatat atcaaaatgg atgtatctat tcgtgcagtg gattctgaat acaacacaat
    61321 tgatttgtat ttcagtgaaa caagagatac aaagaatgca aagcgtttct tcaagaaagc
    61381 tttttggcct tttcatgttt ctaagcctcg catcattacg gtggataaga atccggctta
    61441 tcctatagca attgaacagt agaaaaagag aaaaacatgc ctgtcggtat gtaatttaga
    61501 caacagaagt actggaataa tgtagtggag caagatcatc gttttatcaa gaagcgagtt
    61561 cgttctatgt taggattgaa gttacttcgt acagctactt taattttaag tggcatcgaa
    61621 gctatgcaca tgatcaaaaa acaaattgat ttacgagatc attatgtcca aaacttttga
    61681 aaagaagtta ctaatagtat gtagtttctt gttgcccctt atatatatca tttaattgtt
    61741 tcaaaaggtt tttcaaatat atattagact cgattgtaca aattttgttt taaatataac
    61801 tgtttcaaat ttatatatat tgttggtaat ttaaagattg ataaataata tttatcttta
    61861 ttttagatag acttaaattc gagtaaacga aaatatatta aatgaagaat atataactca
    61921 tctttttttt tgtttatttt aagagttaga tataaataat tctttgaatt tcacgccgga
    61981 aaaattttca attaattagt catactctaa tgggattttt attacagctt taggactgac
    62041 tacatctcct atcatgagga ttagtagatg tgtatgcatc tggaacttga aaattataaa
    62101 aatataggta tggatatgct ggtattagag gtgtatggga aagagattca cttagtttta
    62161 tattactttg gctaaccttt gtataaagag tatatagatg tggtattaaa tcgttggtac
    62221 ttctaaacag ctacatactt agattgaaga ggttttagtc tacacatata aaacgactaa
    62281 accccggcta ggtatttaag gttttgttac ataaaattca tatctcctgg aagagcttgt
    62341 aaaaaattta gagttaataa gttttgaatt tcttgagaga atagttctaa ttattatata
    62401 caaaaaatgg tgatataaag acatcatttc ctataatttt ggagaaagaa cttatgattt
    62461 ttttaactgg atattgatgt gatcatcctc attaggaatt atagttttaa tataagtaat
    62521 tattgtaatt agtttttata tttgtataat cttaatataa agaaataaaa atttttatat
    62581 agtgtgaggg gaagagtatg aaatgcagat aaaagcagtt actatagaag aaatctatca
    62641 ggagatattg gatggaaaaa gaagtagatt cccatccaat acttggaggt gggatgagaa
    62701 taatgaaatg gctaaaagag taacaagata tttattaacc gaaattttaa attggaacga
    62761 agaagagata aagcaaaatt ggaatgtctc tttaattgca aaatatcgat tacgtggagt
    62821 attgcagcat agatatgaaa atagtccgta tgcaatgatt aatgatttat accctaatca
    62881 atttaaggaa tgggaattca aaatgactcc attaaatttt tggacgaaaa ataaggcttt
    62941 acaattatta aaatggacaa ttgaagaaaa agaaaaatta ttaccaaaaa aaattttacg
    63001 aatttatggg caaaagtggt tgaaggaaca aaaactaagt acgccattaa gggtattttg
    63061 ggatgggagt ccatatgcga tgattaatga tttatatccg aatgtattta aggaatggca
    63121 atttactaaa tcccctaata aattttggac gaaagaaaaa gcattacaag cattaaaatg
    63181 gacaattgaa gaaaaagaaa aattagatct ggaagaattg agaaatattt acgggggaaa
    63241 atggctaatt caatctggat tgaaaggcgc ttgtcaatta tgttgggagg atagcccgta
    63301 tgcaatgatt aatgatttat atcccaatca atttaaggaa tgggaattta agatgactcc
    63361 taatggtttt tggacaaagg aaaaagcact agatgcatta cggtggacaa ttgaagaaag
    63421 agaaaagtta acagatgaac aattactaca aaaatataca attagatgga taaaaagtca
    63481 taggttatgg acaccattaa tgaaatattg gaatggaagt ccatacgcaa tgattaatga
    63541 tttatatcca aataaatatt tgaagaattc attcagaggc tatgtaaata agtcttaagt
    63601 aattcgttta tacatttaaa aatcaaaaaa ggtttcagat tgtttggaaa tacgttatca
    63661 actatagaca gtataaagat aaaattttag atatctttaa ttacttagct cggttttgtt
    63721 ggtagaattc ttttgctcac gtctcgtagc tggatacaga ataaaattta gcttattaaa
    63781 ttggatgagt taaatttcga gaattttccc gctgaattgt aaaactttgt taaggacata
    63841 acaaaaagct gttatatctg agttcacagt atttttagcg atgaaatttc cattgattaa
    63901 tttataagat agcccatatt ttattggacc tatggcctat ttttatgatt tagccgtacg
    63961 tttacacgcg tcttaagtaa agaactactt caagacttat taccatctat cttataaata
    64021 cgatggtatc ataaatgtaa agcgcttaca acaagggaat aaaaagaatt tatgaaaatt
    64081 ctttttttga tttatgtcat tttataaaaa tgtatcaaaa tatcaagaaa ataattcatt
    64141 tccattactt tatttattgt atttactttt gattgtatat ttttaatgtc ttttatacga
    64201 ttcaagttat acatactaat tcaatagaca caaatattct attgaattag taattgtatt
    64261 catatttgtc aaaaacaatt gtgaaatatg taactaatat tttacaattg tggtaccagg
    64321 agtctagata tagcaatgtt aaagaatagt ttaagattta tgcaccatga atgtaaaaat
    64381 actacattgt tatattaaat ttaataatta cttgattttt attattctta cacataacat
    64441 ttaagtaaat acttaaatgt tattgggggg aggattttta ttgaatgatc tttttaaagc
    64501 tttagcagat ccaacaagaa ggaaaatatt agatttgtta aaggagagag atcttactgc
    64561 cggagaaata gcttctcatt tcaatatgtc aaagcccagt atttctcaac atcttaacat
    64621 tctgaaacaa tcaaatttag ttaaaaatcg aaaagaaggg aagtatgtct attacacatt
    64681 aaatacaacc gttgttcagg atattttgaa ttggcttata agtattaaaa tcggggagga
    64741 aaataaataa tgaggaaaaa aacatgttca tatcttatta ttatgattag tttagtggta
    64801 agtttcatat cttattttaa attaggggat gagaagatat ggattctaag cattatgccc
    64861 acgataatgc ttatttcaaa tgtaatattt aatatattag tgaaaaatac attattaact
    64921 gagggaaacc tagaaaatca acttgattta agaatcattt ctaatgcaat gttaatgttg
    64981 ttatgtatta ttcatttagt aattgtaagt actgagtttg gatatactat tacttttgaa
    65041 ttagtagtgg gtatagcaac tggtatattc attatggttt tatctaactt tatgcagcga
    65101 gtagaacaaa attatatata cggaataaga accccttgga cattaaagaa taaggaagta
    65161 tggagattaa ctaatcgatt ctctgcaaaa atctttttta ttacaggttt aatgataata
    65221 ctattatcaa ttttaacccc gaaatttgta attttaagta tgattagtct tgtggcaatt
    65281 gctgctttaa tatctgtgtt ttcttcatat atatttttta ggaaaattga gaataaaaat
    65341 atacaaagtt gattacaagt aaaataatat aaagaactca aaagatgatc tataataata
    65401 ggtcatcttt ttttgtgaaa tgaaagggct attaatttta caattaatag cgtagaaaac
    65461 tataatttgg attttatgaa aaaatgtatt aatttttaaa aaaatgtgaa ttaaatcacc
    65521 atacttccaa ggaaattata tccaatagtg taatttattt tagatgcagt ttgtttagtg
    65581 tggggaaatt aggcttagta attgtaaaac ataatatttt ataaaattaa tatactattt
    65641 gtgataaatt tgtgaaattt tgtgtctaaa gatatcattc agtgtgtagc aaataatctg
    65701 tatataaaaa ttaaaagagt tacaatgttg tatcaattaa ttaattagct acttaattaa
    65761 ttgttcttat tatagttatt aaatttggag gggtatatga aacggttata cggttctacg
    65821 cttgttttaa caggaatttt tatttttatt ttatttctga tgggatctca aaatagctta
    65881 cctaaaaatc ctataagtaa tttaaagagt tttactgtaa tgaaaatttt cccacaagga
    65941 tgggggtttt ttagtaagcc acctcgtgat gattatacat ttattttaga tgagaatgga
    66001 gaatctgctg tgggttggcc aaataacact atcaaaaatg catttggtat aaatcgtggt
    66061 ggtagatcac aggggattga aatgggatta ctagtggcac aagtacaaaa agaaaaattc
    66121 aataaatgtg acgaagatat tgatatatgt gttaaaaaaa cacatgaaag agtgaaggtc
    66181 aaaaatccaa cacctaaacc aattttatgt ggggattata cactagtaac aagaaaagta
    66241 gtaccttggg cctgggcagg aattacatcg ccttcagaaa tgtcttcgga atttgtaaag
    66301 gtggaatcaa tatgttcaaa aaaataaata gttttgctta taattgggcg atttctaata
    66361 atccttggac tagtgtttat ggagtagcca ggtcgttaat agccttatct accttagtta
    66421 ctttaatttt taatgatgtt tctacattat tcaggcctgt tgcgggggta gaagaatttc
    66481 cagcatgctc aatttattca attagtatat tttgcctagc ttctggttca tatttagggc
    66541 tatttaagtg gttagcagtt ttgattttac tattagttgc ttctggatgg agaccaaggt
    66601 acacaggtgt tttacattgg tgggttgcgt cttcaattca aaatacagct ataactcttg
    66661 atggcggtga acaagtcgca actgtgctga ctttgttact aatcccagtc acattattag
    66721 ataagagaaa atggcattgg gagactggtt taaaagaaac aacatccaat tctcaattgc
    66781 attttagaat aatatcttta gtctttttag ttgctgtaaa gatacaaatg tctttcatct
    66841 acttccaagc agcaattatt agattgaaga atcctgaatg gctagatgga acagcagtat
    66901 attactattt tagtgatcct atgctggggt tgaatagcac cttagcgaat cttataaatc
    66961 cattactggc atcacctttt gtttttttca taacttgggg tactacaatt atagaactgt
    67021 ttttagcagc ttctctaatt ggttcaaata aatattggaa aatatatctt tactcaggtg
    67081 tgttattaca tgctggtatt gctatagttt taggattaca tagcttttcg ataattatgt
    67141 gtgcaggttt aattttgtcc tattatccat taaatagaga atttaaattt atatcaaagt
    67201 taaattctct taagactaaa agtgaaaagg acattttaga taagaaaaaa tttgtatctt
    67261 aatagtggtt atcaccgact tattctataa aaagggagaa ataaaatgaa gaaaattgta
    67321 gcatcattga tgagttttgc tcttttaatg ggcgtaatgt ttcaaggaag tatgcaggct
    67381 aaagccgctg taacagaggc aagtgtaaaa gttttttctg gtgaagaatt atttaaagga
    67441 ttattctttg gacaaggaaa agtggcagaa aaattaccta atttctattc taaggagtta
    67501 agaaaagcta caaatactcc tgagatggaa aaacaagcta atgatttagt gggaaaagtt
    67561 aaagaaaaag atgcttctta tctagcagag ttagaagctg cggtttattc taataatcct
    67621 caaaaaattg aaaaagcctt aaataaaggt ggagaaattt taacagatat tactaaagat
    67681 atgggcgttt catcggctag cctagaagtg gctgaagatg ggactggaac tgggcgttgt
    67741 gcagttcttg gattagttgc aatttattac gctgcagtag tggctcaagt agctgcaggt
    67801 gcagtatatg ttgctggcgc tgcagtgtat ttagctacag cagctgttaa tacatggggt
    67861 aaatctatga atggtgataa cctatctaat gatttattgg tacacgatat cgttgtaaat
    67921 ctttaatttc taatttttgg caaacaatac aaatgagttt aagtcggttg agataataaa
    67981 tgaaacagtt gttaacatat gtttagttga caactgtttt tatagttttg aataggtgaa
    68041 gtatcggata ataaatctgt attgatgtca attttataat tttactgtcg tattggatac
    68101 agaaaggaga cctatatggg aaatattata ttatttgatg gagagtgtaa tttttgtaac
    68161 caaagcgtac aatttattat taaaagagac actattggta actttcaata cgcctcactt
    68221 agaggggatg tcggaagaga attactagaa cgatataata tagatgtaaa catagaaagt
    68281 atagtcttaa ttaaacatag taaatattat attaaatcag atgctgtaat aaatatttgt
    68341 aaagagttgg attatccttg gaagctagca gtttttctat tattaattcc aaagtttatt
    68401 cgtaattttt tatatgataa attctccaaa aatcgatata agttatttgg aaaacgaaat
    68461 acttgtcaac tacctccgcc agaaataagg agaagatttt tagattaata tatataagaa
    68521 taattaaatg aaaaatggga gaacatattt tatttaatgt ggctgacatt gcacatttta
    68581 cacttccccc taaaggggca agctgactaa catcattggg attcttgcta acaaaggcga
    68641 attccatttc tggtatcgct gacgtgcaag ttggtggtgt gacatcgcca ctctcatgac
    68701 aaaccgatcg atttgtgttt agatgtttaa gcgtcagctc cttgatgaaa catattattt
    68761 tacaatatca taaatttgga aaacgaaatc catatgatat cttgttttta aggaaaagaa
    68821 aatcctttta aattaaatcc aatatattat ccaatttttc gttctttttt atgtttaaat
    68881 cctcaaataa aacaccattt tttattacta aatttatttt tgataaattt ttgatgttct
    68941 ttataggatc atcaggtaat actaataaat tggctttttt tcctacatct atcgtaccta
    69001 ctttttcact aatacctaaa atttctgaat tactctttgt aaccaaatga agtgctttct
    69061 tttcattgat gccaccaaaa cgaatcatat gatccaattc tcgccataga tcatagtgtg
    69121 atacataagc cattgccgca tcatttccta cacctacact aatgtcatta tcaattgctt
    69181 gttgaaaact aatcatcata tttgtataca cgatttttgc gttttcaaaa agtacatcat
    69241 tgatatttgt tatgttcctg tctagtaatg tataggggta tgcagcttga aatgttggaa
    69301 tcagtgacgt atatcctcgt aaggcatttg gattttgctt ataaagagaa atgatttctt
    69361 catccatcgt agcgccgtgt tcaattgtat ctacaccacc ttttaaagca atcctaactc
    69421 cttcggtact ttctacgtgt gcggctacca tcatgccaat tttatgagct tctttacaaa
    69481 tagcgtatac ttcttcttcg gttaactgaa ttcttcctgc ttcaccaatt gtctttgcat
    69541 ctgtgacgcc acctgttaca caaattttga tcaaatctac accttggcgt acattttttc
    69601 gtacattttt cacaccctcc caaggaccgt ctgtttctag ggccaaatat ggtgccccat
    69661 gcccacctgt ggcactaata aagaaaccgg aaactattag gtctggacca atcaattttt
    69721 cattttgtat atcatcacgc aatttcacat cttgatagaa aaattcgcca acagagcgaa
    69781 gtgtagttat accagattga aatgagacta gagcattttt tttcattcta ttgtaaataa
    69841 atttctttcc taattttgta tctaataact taattccaaa atttaatact tcttcactaa
    69901 aagatagtcc tgtagggctt ccatcagaaa ataaatgtgc atgtgcattt atgagtccgg
    69961 gcataacaaa ctgatttttt atatcaattt gttcatattc cttaggaata attatatttt
    70021 gacggttttc aattttttct ataataccaa gattattaac tagaataacc atatcttttt
    70081 caatttctcg attcatgtcg ccgtttataa tagtgcaatt aagtaatgcc gttttctttt
    70141 tcatataatt atcatcctca atttaaaagt aaattaataa tttatttaaa taaaaaacta
    70201 tattattttt cgcttactac atcttctcct aatcatccct gaactatact caatgtttta
    70261 tcgttttccg acagaagact ccttcctcaa aagtgttaag gtgtgaaaca ccaattttag
    70321 gtgggagatg aatgtcggtt ggtataagcc aacatgtttg ctaccataga cttgtacaga
    70381 ttgctctttg aaaactgaag atatgaggtt ggttgtagaa aaacgttgca accgtaaaat
    70441 cttcaacgtt ctttcgcccc acgtttactg aagttgcgaa aaccaagcta aagtaggaag
    70501 cgtggtgagt caacgtataa gatacttatg ttttcaccgt agggactacg ggcatagcct
    70561 gctaagataa ccggtggata catcggtgtt cgcaggaatc tcccacttca aaaagtctgt
    70621 aagaatatta agtggtgagt agttcaaagt ggtttttata taaacacaaa caatggttag
    70681 tatattaaag agaagaatgt aggtcggtac taataaatgt tgaaagtgat tgtacagaat
    70741 ttttgaaagt gattatacgc atttctttta ttttctaatt tatccttttc taaatagccc
    70801 taatacctct gttgattctg taatatttac aaaagcatgt ggatcgactt cagaaattat
    70861 agtttttatt ctagctagct ctactcgtga gattacagtc attaatatat attttttttc
    70921 atttgagtat gcccctttct cacttaataa agttacccca tgtgcaaagt tagaaagaaa
    70981 gttttctttc attttttcta catgagttgt tacaatcatt agagtaattt tttggtgttt
    71041 tgtgtgaatc atatctatga ctttccctgt aataaaaata gatactaaac tgtataaggc
    71101 aatatcccaa ttgaagaaaa atccagagat aataacgaca atagtattaa gtacgattag
    71161 gaattttcca agctgaatat ctttttttcg tgaaagcaat ataccgataa tatcaaatcc
    71221 acctgttgac ccattgcaat tgaatacaag tccaatacct ataccagcaa taacgccacc
    71281 aaacaatgaa gaaaggagta cgtcgtttgt cactacatgt attggaatag catataatgc
    71341 tgtcgaaaat gtgataactg ataaaattgt ataccctatg aatttttttc aagtctaata
    71401 taacctaata ttatgataag taaatttaaa aggaaattaa ctgatccagt attaaagggt
    71461 gttaaaattc caataatgat tgcaattcca ctaataccac tgcttaaaac tttgtggggg
    71521 attaggaaga gattaaagga aagtgctgca atgaaagaac caaaattttc acttatctca
    71581 aaactttaga ggtaattaaa ataaaaagca tttgattagg ttcaaaaact aataataggt
    71641 tatctgctta ttggaagtaa tttatgctat cacccattct aatagtaatg tttttacctt
    71701 gacttaatat taaacaaaat taataattaa tagaaatacc taaaaagtgt cttattaata
    71761 ccttttaggt ataagtacta gggaggagga atgataaatg gaattaagac acattcgata
    71821 ttttctggtt cttgcagagg aactgaactt tagtcgagct gcggaaaaat tacatattgc
    71881 ccaaccacct cttagtaagc aaattaaaga attagaagag gaaattggtg ctaaattatt
    71941 taataggaca aaacggcatg tggagttaac taatgctggg caggtatttc tggataaagc
    72001 ttatcaaatc cttgatcaag ttgaacaagc atgcatcagc acaagattaa cttctaccgg
    72061 gactgaaggt gaacttgtaa taggattcag tggatcagta caagatctta tccaaactat
    72121 tcaaagatac cgggaaagat atcctaaagt tggaatcgta ttacaacaac ttagtacacc
    72181 tattcaagtt aaaaatttaa ttgaaaaaaa aattgatata ggaattttag ctgcaccaat
    72241 aagtagtagt aaaatacatg taaggccagt caaaaaggtg tcatttaagg ctattattcc
    72301 tgaaaaacat cctcttgcgc tcaaacaatc aatttatatt catgatttgc aaaatgaacc
    72361 ttttattatg gcaactagat cagcggcgcc attttattat gatacgttta tgaacctgtt
    72421 tcaaaatgtt ggtttcgcac cgaaaataac cgtccaggca aatgatctac aaacggtttc
    72481 agcattagtc gcaaatggga tgggggtagc attattacct tcatcaatta atccattaaa
    72541 tggattaata caacggaaag ttgaggatat aaatactgaa attgaggcgt cacttgcttg
    72601 gcgaaaagac aataaatcgg aaatattaga aaaatttttg gggttatatt ttgaatttaa
    72661 taataatggt gatgagttta taaaataggt gatttttaga tataattaag tttgtttttg
    72721 gtctaagttt aagctttaca gactttatca ttttagccaa gaagactcct tcctcaagga
    72781 acgcgaagtg agtaggtggg agatgaattg gctttgaaca agggatggca aggagccatc
    72841 ttaattgttc gacatacata aattgttact tcactatcca tcgaatgtac gtttggtgta
    72901 taatagtcat ataccgaaat ggaggtgaat taaatgataa ttaataaagc ctataagttt
    72961 cgtatctatc caaatcaagc acaagcaatt ctaattaaca aaacgatagg ttgttctcgt
    73021 tttgtattca atcatttcct atccctatgg gatcacgcat ttaaagagac aggaaaaggt
    73081 ttgacatatg gtacatgctc tgccaagctt cctgccatga agaaagagtt tgtttggcta
    73141 aaagaagtgg acagtattgc gattcagtcg tctgttcgca accttgcgga tgcgtataca
    73201 cgctttttca aaaaacaaac agcgccccgc gctttagata taagaagaat aacgtacaat
    73261 cgtataccac aaaacaaaca aatgaaaaca ttgccgttgt aggaaacaaa ataaaattgc
    73321 caaaactagg tcttgttcga tttgccaaaa gtcgtgaaat aacgggacgt attgtaaatg
    73381 ctacagttag acggaatcct tctggcagat actttgtatc attgttagtc gaaacagaag
    73441 tacaagaact tccgaaaaca agttcttaca ttggaatgga tgtaggacta aaaaatttcg
    73501 ccattatgtc agatggaaca acttataaaa acccagaatt ttttcgagta ttagaagaga
    73561 aattggcgaa agcacagcgt gtcctttcta gaagaatgaa aggatcttct cgttggaata
    73621 aacaacgagt aaaggtagct agaattcatg aatacatatc aaactctaga aaagattact
    73681 tggacaaaat ttcaactgaa atcatcaaaa accacgatgt tatcggtata gaggatttgc
    73741 aagtatcgaa tatgttaaag aatcataagt tagcaaaagc aattagtgaa gtatcctggt
    73801 cacagtttcg aaccatgtta gaatacaaag caaaatggta cggaaaacaa gtcattgtcg
    73861 tatcgaaaac atttgcttcc agccaactat gttcttgttg tggatatcaa aataaagacg
    73921 ttaagaatct aaacctacgt acatgggttt gcccttcatg tcaaacacat catgataggg
    73981 atattaacgc aagtatcaat ctaaagcatg aagcgataag gcttctaacc gcaaggactg
    74041 cggagatagc ctaatcaatt agagttcgat agaacccttt acttaggaat cccccacttc
    74101 taaacgaagt gaaagtgggg atagttcaac ttaaagaggt agtttgaaat caagctacgg
    74161 ttttcaagga tgtggagaag gtattttcca catccttatt tttttggaat aatttgtttt
    74221 tgtgtgttaa agagaggaac aggagagatt tcttatggaa atttatatga aaaatatagg
    74281 ggaattgtgt attagttttg tacaataaaa accgcaccaa atttgattga agagggggat
    74341 gtccgtatta ttgtggaaat aatgggcgtc agtctactca tcttattatt ttgtttaaca
    74401 gttgcattca aaagctatgc aattaattat attctcgctc tgtttaaaaa agtaaaggtg
    74461 taatcagtcc aatcttttga atgaatttgt gcaaagagaa atggtcgtag taaaagggat
    74521 ataacgaaaa gtatcaactt gctaaaaatg gacatgtaat tgaaaaagtt aattgcatta
    74581 ttttatgaat atataattat tataataatt cgttttattg taacatttaa cagttaatca
    74641 ggtgaaaaaa catggtaaaa tttaactgta agaaaatcta aattataaat gggggaagcg
    74701 ttatgaaagt tattaaatcg aaatcattag taaaacaatg tacaagtatt gctttggcag
    74761 gtgtaattgg ggttagtggt ttaggtgctt tcggatcaag tgtaagtgcg gctgagaata
    74821 taagtcatgt gaaggaaaaa caagtaactc aaaattatga catatcaata ttgcagttac
    74881 aagacgctat acagcaaaaa aatgaccctt ttattaatca agtcaaaatt tttattaata
    74941 agcattttca ggaatcagaa tttttgtggg ggaaagttag taatccatta aaaaaagata
    75001 tagtagatat acttacagga gataaaaaag attactctac aaaaattaac aaagccctaa
    75061 taaatcactt tagagaagta ccatcattac taaaacaagc aactccaaaa tttaaaagag
    75121 aaatattaca gttacttaat tatttaccga gataaacgaa aaaaagttct actcaatagg
    75181 agtagaactt tttttcgttt atcttcaggc tgtggagaaa gtcttctcca cagcctgttt
    75241 ttgtgtctga acctcttttt atgatgggtg ctttaaaaaa tcatcgtgat gaacgtgtat
    75301 ctgtttctgt agaagagttg gttccacaag atcatttcct tcgtgcgatt gaagcgacaa
    75361 ttagttttga ttttattgaa gggaagttac gcccttatta ctgtgaaaac aatggacgtc
    75421 cgtcaatcca tcctatcgtt ttatttaaaa tgatgtttat tggatattct tacggtattc
    75481 gttcggagcg tcaattggaa aaagagatta aaacgaatat cgcctaccgt tggtttttag
    75541 ggttttctct atcagatact attccagatc attctacaat cagttggaat cgtcgtactc
    75601 gctttattca tacaaatatt ttctaagaaa tttttgatga gattgtgagg caagcgacag
    75661 agtaccggat ggtgggagga cgtgcgctga tgacagattc tacgcacatt aaggccaatg
    75721 ctaataaaaa taagtttgta tataaatata aaaaagaaaa ggaaaatttt tacatagacg
    75781 aactagaagc tgcggtaatt gaagatcgtg aggtacacga aaaaaagaat taaaacccag
    75841 aaaggaaagt gatactccca ctaaaaaaac tcgtataagt actacggatc cagatagtgg
    75901 atttttaatg agagatggaa aaccgaacgg ttttcatttc tttagaccat cgtacgactg
    75961 atgcgaagta caatattatt acagatactt atttaacggc tggaaatatg gcagattccg
    76021 agccatattt agcgcgtcta caagctcaaa ttgataaatt cggatttaaa gtggaagcag
    76081 tagctcttga tgcaggctat tttacagggt atatctgtaa gaaattatcg gagagaaata
    76141 tatttatggt gatggggtat caccgatttg gaaaacgaaa taaggaagta ccaaaaagcc
    76201 aatttaaata tgtagaagaa atgtgcattt gcttgtccga tggggtgtat tttagagtat
    76261 gcgacaacgg atcgtgaagg atatcgtcac tataaatcca acccagaaga ctgcgctgtt
    76321 tgtccgctac gtgaggtatg tttttcaaag aaacaaaaac aaaaagttat cactcatcat
    76381 atatggtaga aatataagga tatcgttaaa aaaaacaaac taacagttac agggaaaaag
    76441 ttgtacaaag tacgctgttc aactatagag cgaagctttg cggacgccaa agaactacat
    76501 ggctatcgat atgctcgatt taggggctga agtctgtcca aatgcaggct tatctcaccg
    76561 caacttgtca aaacatgaaa aaaatagccc tccatctgac caaaaatggt ctggtggagg
    76621 gctatttttt tgaaactcta ttattttatg ttgttttttc gtttatctta atacacagaa
    76681 gaatctatat taaccaacat agaactaata acagataaga gattataaat gctaacttaa
    76741 atatgtacat taacgcttga ataaatatgt acattttcaa ttggattctc catactgact
    76801 ctgaggtggt tagtatgtat attaagctag atattcaaac agaatttgag gttaaaagtc
    76861 tttcagactt accaaatttt aaaaaactaa tggggaactt aaaaatgaag ataaataaaa
    76921 gtcaattagc cagagaattg aatgtggatc ggcnatgaaa agcgtagtac catcctaacg
    76981 accaatatca acttcaagtc ttgggacgaa gtattccagg accctaaact cgccaatgcc
    77041 atactagatc gtgtcttaca tcatgccacg gtggtcagta ttgtaggaca atcctatcga
    77101 attaaagatc attttagcaa agaaaatgat tgattttgta catgcttaaa caagcgaaaa
    77161 tgtacatgtt tatcttgaca tttacaaaga gatgaatata tttgaatttt attaattaaa
    77221 tccagaaaaa aatatcagaa tagaaaatgc tttaaggcct atttgcagtt gaatatttat
    77281 ggtatgaata ttgccgtatt tcttagtatg ctaaaaatac aagcctgtaa atcactttgt
    77341 tatgactgta aagtaaaaga aggatattga actattttat tatttataag gtattatata
    77401 tactttgaga ttcagaaggt ttgaataagt tacgctttat atgccgatat tttggttcaa
    77461 ctagagtatc aaatgtggaa tatttctttg ctatataaaa cctttacttc ttaatcttat
    77521 ataagcacaa agtaaaacat aaggggattt ttgaaaaaag agtattatgg tctagtataa
    77581 aacttgtatt ttagaacttt aaatatatta agataattca aaggggaaaa taaaatccaa
    77641 taatcattaa gatggtagtt tctttggatt cgtttcttaa aatatctatt tttgattttc
    77701 cttatctatt ttgtaataaa acttttcatt aatagatgaa aatatgtatg ctttattagg
    77761 aaataattaa ggtatctttt aattatctat aattatttgt tatagaggaa ttagataatt
    77821 gaagttcttt tcatttggga atacggtgat aaaaaaggag ggacggagtt ataaggatca
    77881 ataagaatac ataattaaat tgttttacaa taaaacattc cattctcatt aatattctta
    77941 taatcacaaa aaccaaatgc tataaaatgg attgtttgaa aaagttgtga atatgcatat
    78001 ttttggatgc gtgtacaatt ataatcatca tgatatcact tctcttttaa gaatgcgaag
    78061 ttttgtcgtt atgtaaacat gggtgctcaa aactttacat tttttgtaca atataaaata
    78121 ttaaaataca gttgtacaga taattgatat ttctttatat gaaaaaatgc ttataaatac
    78181 tatgcaaagc taacgtataa ttttttagac cttatagaat caaataagaa taaagataga
    78241 aaataaaatt gaaatactaa ggctagcaaa gtaacgtgag gtaatagcat ctattctgag
    78301 ttttgtagtt aaatgttacc tagtgataag taattcagta ttaagggagg agaaatgtaa
    78361 tggataaatt tattacagac ttaatacaag ataaatcaat agtacgacaa cttcaaattt
    78421 tagaaacctt gattgatagc aatgaaataa agtcttccaa ggatttatca caaagtttaa
    78481 agtgtacaag tagaacaata ataaatgaca tttctcagtt aaaactagcg cttcccgaaa
    78541 attgggattt aataagtgtt caatccaaag ggtacctatt aaaacgtgat ttttcaaacg
    78601 atttctccga attaattatt ccctatttaa tgaatagtga actttataca atattaatcg
    78661 gtatatttaa tcaaaaatat tattctttag aaaaatggtc ccagttgtta tatctagata
    78721 aaattacact aaaaaaaatg ctgaaaaact ttcggaagat acttgtgaac tttggattgg
    78781 attttaattt tagaacgatt aaattgattg gccaagaaat aaacttaaga tatttttata
    78841 taatgttctt ttataatatc caaaagtata aagaagtaat caatttagat tctagattac
    78901 aagaaaaaat taaaagcatt actagaattc acaatgtaga aatagattat aatatgctag
    78961 cagttattat tagtgtatct ataaagagaa ttgcaaataa acattatatg tcagaagttt
    79021 tagagtttct tcctatactt gatacaaata atttaaattg cataagttca attatatgcg
    79081 aattggaaat tttcttcaat ataaaattca cagaatatga attaagttat tttaagaatg
    79141 ctttttcaat aatattagaa tggaacattg aagaaaaaaa taggatcaca gattattatt
    79201 ataaaataaa caaaaagact tatgataaaa acaaacattt attccaaaca atatcttctg
    79261 aaataaatgt ttgtttagaa ataaaagaaa agataaaaca tgacttgtat ttcattttac
    79321 ataaaattta caagtttcaa aagtatggtt tatcaatagg cgcttttggt aatgaatttg
    79381 acactgtaca tcatgaattt tcagaaggac ataatagaat ttatcctctt atttcttctt
    79441 ggaataaaaa aataaataaa agtagattaa ctaacgatga gatcaattac ataatatacc
    79501 atattttatt tattgtccat tcaaatcata ataaaaaagg attgttatta ttatctggtt
    79561 catcagcttt aaagaagttt atttattata aactcaatca cgagctaggt gattttgtaa
    79621 cactacaaca aaaaccagat tgtatgcata aatttgatgt tattctgaca aattatcaaa
    79681 tcccgaatac cccaatacct ataattcgga tctcaaacaa aacaattcaa aaagattcaa
    79741 gttatgttag aaaagtttta tcccctttta actaaactta aggttttagt tctaaataat
    79801 gtatactttc cttgtatgga ataacttata tgaaatcgat actagaaatt gataacatgt
    79861 atttattttc aattgaagaa cagaatactt ataagacata attgattttt acgtattgtt
    79921 tgaaagaatt ctcttacccc aagtgcgtaa cgataggtag gagattcttt tggtttggct
    79981 tagccaaaca gcgcgtaatt gcatttttta ttttctttat tatgtaatca gtcatgcata
    80041 atgaaaattt tgacatgtca acaaaattgg attttaagaa cgattaagtg ttcttgttat
    80101 actaccaata gtgtattgac gtgaaataca taaatgataa taatttatca aactatgcag
    80161 acttattttt caggttatcc gtgaattata acataacact gctagtttag aattatgctg
    80221 ttgttttata ttattaattt tacatataac gattaatgct tttgaatgca atttctcgac
    80281 ttaataaatt agattttctc aaagtgcaaa aacatccatt ggtaaacacc ttctgcccat
    80341 cttaactaaa tatgaaaaaa attgtgcaaa aagaaattga aacagttata ggattatact
    80401 ttagttttga atataagaaa attaattagg ttaactacga atttaaatgt tacagctatt
    80461 gaaggactaa aaatgaaaga tatgttgcaa tcaatttatc ttagaaaaaa tgacactgat
    80521 aacggtaggg gaatgtttac cttattttag tttttaaact acacgaacaa tgaaaataat
    80581 gtgtaaaaat tcacaaatag attccctcta caaaaacatg tggcagctgc gagaggaata
    80641 tgtaattttc agaaggatta tatttttgta agtacggtgt aactttcaat agagtctgta
    80701 atgtaaatat caacatcaaa gatgaaccaa tatttttatc attttagcca agaattctct
    80761 ttcctcaagg agcgtgaaag gatacagtcc agtgagtata ggtgggagat gaattttctt
    80821 cgaacaaggg gtggcttcct gccttgaaaa aagagcttgt ttggctaaaa gaagtggata
    80881 gtattgcgat tcagttttct gttcgcaact ctgtggatgc ttttacacgc tttaaatcta
    80941 agaagaacaa cgtacaatct tatacgacaa aacaaaccaa tgaaaacatt ggcgttgtag
    81001 gaaacaagat aaagttgccg aagctaagcc ttgtttgatt tgccaaaagt cgctaagtaa
    81061 agggacgtat tgtaaatgct acagttagac ggaatccatt tggtagatac tttgtgtcat
    81121 tgttagttga aacagaagtt ggtgaaagca aagcgtgttc tttctagagg aatgaaagga
    81181 tcttcccact agaataaaca gcgagtaaag gtagatagaa ttcatgaata tatggaaaat
    81241 tataaaaaac attacctgga caaaagctca actgaaatca ccaaaaacca ctatgttgtt
    81301 ggtataaagg ttttgcaagt atcgaatatt ttaaagaatc ataagttagc aaaagccatt
    81361 aatgaagtat catagtcgca atttcgatcc ttgttagaat acaaagcaaa atggtatgga
    81421 aaataagtca ttgttgtatc gaaaacattt gattctagcc aattatgttc tcattgtgaa
    81481 tatcaaaaca aagacgttag aaatctagac ctaggtaaat gagactgtcc ttcttatctt
    81541 acacgctata atgcggatat taactcaata agccataagg cttctaatcg caaggactgc
    81601 tggggtagtt caatagctct ggtataaata gcagtaaaat aacctttggt acaattcgat
    81661 agttactaga cgtaacgatt agccgagaaa tccccacttt agagagcacg ttaggaggtt
    81721 aagtgaaggg tatttcacaa atgatcgatt atatttatag gaaaaggata gatcacttca
    81781 tctatagatg aaattatcta tccttttatt tgttagatag gagatataat ttactcatag
    81841 ccccagagaa agtgttaaca ggtgatagca tccaatttta tagtaaggga ggttttacta
    81901 agttctaata attttctggg taattagtcc ttacaacgac ttacatttag gaaattgcct
    81961 gttaataaaa tttatatagt aaaggagtgc tttaatgtaa aaaaataggg ataaatgaat
    82021 ttttgtgaat aggaagacca tttgataggt aaatattata attcaaaaag tagaataagc
    82081 aaaattgagt aacacattaa tgatataaac taattttata caattgaaat tgataaaaag
    82141 ttatgagtgt ttaataatca gtaattacca ataaagaatt aagaatacaa gtttacaaga
    82201 aataagtgtt acaaaaaata gctgaaaagg aagatgaaca tgaacaagaa taatactaaa
    82261 ttaagcacaa gagccttacc aagttttatt gattatttta atggcattta tggatttgcc
    82321 actggtatca aagacattat gaacatgatt tttaaaacgg atacaggtgg tgatctaacc
    82381 ctagacgaaa ttttaaagaa tcagcagtta ctaaatgata tttctggtaa attggatggg
    82441 gtgaatggaa gcttaaatga tcttatcgca cagggaaact taaatacaga attatctaag
    82501 gaaatattaa aaattgcaaa tgaacaaaat caagttttaa atgatgttaa taacaaactc
    82561 gatgcgataa atacgatgct tcgggtatat ctacctaaaa ttacctctat gttgagtgat
    82621 gtaatgaaac aaaattatgc gctaagtctg caaatagaat acttaagtaa acaattgcaa
    82681 gagatttctg ataagttgga tattattaat gtaaatgtac ttattaactc tacacttact
    82741 gaaattacac ctgcgtatca aaggattaaa tatgtgaacg aaaaatttga ggaattaact
    82801 tttgctacag aaactagttc aaaagtaaaa aaggatggct ctcctgcaga tattcttgat
    82861 gagttaactg agttaactga actagcgaaa agtgtaacaa aaaatgatgt ggatggtttt
    82921 gaattttacc ttaatacatt ccacgatgta atggtaggaa ataatttatt cgggcgttca
    82981 gctttaaaaa ctgcatcgga attaattact aaagaaaatg tgaaaacaag tggcagtgag
    83041 gtcggaaatg tttataactt cttaattgta ttaacagctc tgcaagcaaa agcttttctt
    83101 actttaacaa catgccgaaa attattaggc ttagcagata ttgattatac ttctattatg
    83161 aatgaacatt taaataagga aaaagaggaa tttagagtaa acatcctccc tacactttct
    83221 aatacttttt ctaatcctaa ttatgcaaaa gttaaaggaa gtgatgaaga tgcaaagatg
    83281 attgtggaag ctaaaccagg acatgcattg attgggtttg aaattagtaa tgattcaatt
    83341 acagtattaa aagtatatga ggctaagcta aaacaaaatt atcaagtcga taaggattcc
    83401 ttatcggaag ttatttatgg tgatatggat aaattattgt gcccagatca atctgaacaa
    83461 atctattata caaataacat agtatttcca aatgaatatg taattactaa aattgatttc
    83521 actaaaaaaa tgaaaacttt aagatatgag gtaacagcga atttttatga ttcttctaca
    83581 ggagaaattg acttaaataa gaaaaaagta gaatcaagtg aagcggagta tagaacgtta
    83641 agtgctaatg atgatggggt gtatatgccg ttaggtgtca tcagtgaaac atttttgact
    83701 ccgattaatg ggtttggcct ccaagctgat gaaaattcaa gattaattac tttaacatgt
    83761 aaatcatatt taagagaact actgctagca acagacttaa gcaataaaga aactaaattg
    83821 atcgtcccgc caagtggttt tattagcaat attgtagaga acgggtccat agaagaggac
    83881 aatttagagc cgtggaaagc aaataataag aatgcgtatg tagatcatac aggcggagtg
    83941 aatggaacta aagctttata tgttcataag gacggaggaa tttcacaatt tattggagat
    84001 aagttaaaac cgaaaactga gtatgtaatc caatatactg ttaaaggaaa accttctatt
    84061 catttaaaag atgaaaatac tggatatatt cattatgaag atacaaataa taatttagaa
    84121 gattatcaaa ctattaataa acgttttact acaggaactg atttaaaggg agtgtattta
    84181 attttaaaaa gtcaaaatgg agatgaagct tggggagata actttattat tttggaaatt
    84241 agtccttctg aaaagttatt aagtccagaa ttaattaata caaataattg gacgagtacg
    84301 ggatcaacta atattagcgg taatacactc actctttatc agggaggacg agggattcta
    84361 aaacaaaacc ttcaattaga tagtttttca acttatagag tgtatttttc tgtgtccgga
    84421 gatgctaatg taaggattag aaattctagg gaagtgttat ttgaaaaaag atatatgagc
    84481 ggtgctaaag atgtttctga aatgttcact acaaaatttg agaaagataa cttttatata
    84541 gagctttctc aagggaataa tttatatggt ggtcctattg tacattttta cgatgtctct
    84601 attaagtaag atcgggatct aatattaaca gtttttaaaa gctaattctt gtataatgtc
    84661 cttgattatg gaaaaacaca attttgtttg ctaagatgta tatatagctc aattattaaa
    84721 aggctcttag aaaaaacgta tttaaattta aagttaatga attgtaagga aaggcacttc
    84781 attctcacct cgttatgtca tagaagaatt agaatgtttc ccagaaatag ataaattata
    84841 gttagcgatt tgacaaacga aagagaaatt cattgtagac agtttagaat tacgcattat
    84901 agatgaatag ttttatgcat agttgcttta aatgacacag tataaaagat aaacatcact
    84961 cttataagag tgatgtttat ttttttatac tgtgttctaa cataagtgta tagaaaaaca
    85021 taataaaagt agggggggaa gtgtagaggt aaatgaatat tcttcagtag aagtataata
    85081 tgatttttag tccttactaa tatcagacga aattaactat ctcataaggc ttatattgat
    85141 ggaggattaa agtgttttta taacaattgg tgaataggta gctccttcat ttatcatttt
    85201 agccaagaag attccttcct caaggagcgt gaagggtcac agcacaatga gtaggttgga
    85261 gatgaattgg cttgttcaac atacataaat cgcgactgcc tctctttaga atacacgttc
    85321 ggtgtatggt agccatatac agaaatggag gtgaatcaaa tgatgattaa taaagcttat
    85381 aagttttata tctttccaaa tcaagcacaa gcaattctaa tcaataaaac gattggttgt
    85441 tctcgctttg tattcaatca ttttctttcc ttatgggatg acttatataa agaggcagga
    85501 agaggtttga cctatggtac atgttctgcc aaagttcctg ccatgaagaa agagtttgtt
    85561 tggctaaaag aagtggatat tattgtgatt catttgtctg tttataatct tgcagatgcg
    85621 tatacacgct ttttcaaaaa ataaaacagc gcctcgcgct ttaaatctaa gaagaacaac
    85681 gtacaatcat ataccacaaa attaaacaaa cgaaaacatt gccagtgtag gtaaaaaata
    85741 aagttgccga aagtcgcgaa gtaaagggac gtattgtaaa tgctacagtt agacggaacc
    85801 cttctggcat atactttgtt tcattgttag ttgaaacaga agtacaagaa cttccgaaaa
    85861 cacattctta catcagaatg gatatgggac taaaagattt tgccattttg tcagatggaa
    85921 caacctataa aaatccgtaa ttttttcgct cattagaagc gaaggtggcg aaagtacagc
    85981 atgttctttc tagaaggacg aaaggatctt ctcgctggaa taagcagcga gtaaaggtag
    86041 ctaggattta ttaataaatg gaaaaatata gaaaatatta cttagacaaa atctcgactg
    86101 aaatcatcaa aaaccatgat gttatcggta tagaggattt gcaagtatcg aatatgttac
    86161 agaatcacaa gttagcaaaa gcaattagtg aagtatcatg gtcacaattt caagccatgt
    86221 tggaatacaa agcaaaatgg tacggaaaac aagttattgt cttatcgaaa acaattgctt
    86281 ccagccaata atgttcttgt tgtggatatc aaaacaaaga cgttaaaaat ctaaacctac
    86341 gtaagtgaga ctgtccttct tgtcgtacac atcatgatag ggatattaac gcaagtatca
    86401 atctaaagaa tgaagcaata tgacttctaa ccgaaaggac tgcggagata gcctaatcaa
    86461 ttagagttcg atagaattct ttacttagga atccctcact tctaaatgaa gtgaaagtgg
    86521 gggtagttca aaaaaagcat agatatcttc ttctataggt gaagatatct atgctttttc
    86581 tttttaaatt aaagatatac tttactcata cggcagggaa aattattaac aggagataat
    86641 atccaattct aataattgta taaatagttt gaacatgttt gaaaattaac caaacaattt
    86701 ttgttttgaa aaatggattc tctaatacac ctgttaatgt aacgtatgga aaggagaata
    86761 gaagcagtta agaaagcggt aaatggatga ttaactagat ttaagaaaga tgaagggtaa
    86821 tttttgagaa ataaaataat caactggaat gattaggaat ttcggtattg tgacagtttt
    86881 caaattttat actagtaata aataaattac tttttgaaag taatatcatt acaaaaggta
    86941 cttggaatct tcttgcttat tccatgattc caagaaaaat cgccatttac acactagtgg
    87001 accaaaatac agaaacaagc gaacatgcta gatttgcaaa taatggtggt gtctcatctg
    87061 gtatatgctg ggtattactg tagatgattt agggaggagc atgatggatg gctaaatgta
    87121 ggctttcatg tttaaagtat gatccttcct ataccatata caaattatgc gtataacaaa
    87181 agtgagaatg attcctatgt ttaagactta attaataatt ataatcaaag ttagagttgt
    87241 aattgtggtt gtaaataagc actttcttaa aaatattcgt tattatcagg ctaatttagt
    87301 atctttaatt ttaatatatt acttaatatt taaggaggaa ttttatatga atagtgtatt
    87361 gaatagcgga agaactacta tttgtgatgc gtataatgta gcggctcatg atccatttag
    87421 ttttcaacac aaatcattag ataccgtaca aaaggaatgg acggagtgga aaaaaaataa
    87481 tcatagttta tacctagatc ctattgttgg aactgtggct agttttctgt taaagaaagt
    87541 ggggagtctt gttggaaaaa ggatactaag tgagttacgg aatttaatat ttcctagtgg
    87601 tagtacaaat ctaatgcaag atattttaag agagacagaa aaattcctga atcaaagact
    87661 taatacagac actcttgccc gtgtaaatgc ggaattgaca gggctgcaag caaatgtaga
    87721 agagtttaat cgacaagtag ataatttttt gaaccctaac cgaaacgctg ttcctttatc
    87781 aataacttct tcagttaata caatgcaaca attatttcta aatagattac cccagttcca
    87841 gatgcaagga taccaactgt tattattacc tttatttgca caggcagcca atttacatct
    87901 ttcttttatt agagatgtta ttctaaatgc agatgaatgg ggaatttcag cagcaacatt
    87961 acgtacgtat cgagattact tgaaaaatta tacaagagat tactctaact attgtataaa
    88021 tacgtatcaa agtgcgttta aaggtttaaa cactcgttta cacgatatgt tagaatttag
    88081 aacatatatg tttttaaatg tatttgagta tgtatctatc tggtcgttgt ttaaatatca
    88141 aagtcttcta gtatcttccg gtgctaattt atatgcaagt ggtagtggac cacagcagac
    88201 ccaatcattt acttcacaag actggccatt tttatattct cttttccaag ttaattcaaa
    88261 ttatgtgtta aatggattta gtggtgctag gctttctaat accttcccta atatagttgg
    88321 tttacctggt tctactacaa ctcacgcatt gcttgctgca agggttaatt acagtggagg
    88381 aatttcgtct ggtgatatag gtgcatctcc gtttaatcaa aattttaatt gtagcacatt
    88441 tctcccccca ttgttaacgc catttgttag gagttggcta gattcaggtt cagatcggga
    88501 gggcgttgcc accgttacaa attggcaaac agaatccttt gagacaactt tagggttaag
    88561 gagtggtgct tttacagctc gcggtaattc aaactatttc ccagattatt ttattcgtaa
    88621 tatttctgga gttcctttag ttgttagaaa tgaagattta agaagaccgt tacactataa
    88681 tgaaataaga aatatagcaa gtccttcagg aacacctggt ggagcacgag cttatatggt
    88741 atctgtgcat aacagaaaaa ataatatcca tgctgttcat gaaaatggtt ctatgattca
    88801 tttagcgcca aatgactata caggatttac tatttcgccg atacatgcaa ctcaagtgaa
    88861 taatcaaaca cgaacattta tttctgaaaa atttggaaat caaggtgatt ctttaaggtt
    88921 tgaacaaaac aacacgacag ctcgttatac gcttagaggg aatggaaata gttacaatct
    88981 ttatttaaga gtttcttcaa taggaaattc cactattcga gttactataa acggtagggt
    89041 atatactgct acaaatgtta atactactac aaataacgat ggagttaatg ataatggagc
    89101 tcgtttttca gatattaata tcggtaatgt agtagcaagt agtaattctg atgtaccatt
    89161 agatataaat gtaacattaa actccggtac tcaatttgat cttatgaata ttatgcttgt
    89221 accaactaat atttcaccac tttattaaag tttgaggttc ttatgtaaat ataagtttat
    89281 agtttttgat ctatctacta aaattaagta tatataatgt atggatgtta gaggttgtct
    89341 taaagtagtt gaatgattac tctgaggcaa cctctttatt tttattctta ggaattcaca
    89401 aatagtaaaa tgatatttca gctatacaaa aaaataacca tagataacat aaaagttttc
    89461 aaaaatacaa ttaaaaggaa tgagataata aaaatactta aatttaaaga aataacattg
    89521 catactatta ttaatttttt gtgacattat taaacctcgg tactgtttcc aaatgaaaat
    89581 atgagtattt atgtcaaaat tgcaatatat ttataatcat aatatatgtt tgtgaattaa
    89641 taaactaatt attttatgtg ttttatgttt aatttagtga aaattagctt ttaaatactt
    89701 atatatatat gattatcatt aaggaaaaac aaaatgattt cttagtagga cactattatg
    89761 agctaaatta ataaaagtta tttagtaaaa taattatgtg taagataggg ggaagaatat
    89821 aaggtgaatt ttaacaaaaa tattattaaa tatggatatg gattttagcg ataactgtag
    89881 aaatagaaaa ttttacagtg aaataactac ttacatttat gaaacaaagg gaggactgag
    89941 ttcttaatat agggaaataa tctcagtatt tagttcaatt ctatgttaat aatctagggg
    90001 aaatagctta cttcgtattg aaattaatgt gaacgtgtaa gattttaaat ccaaaaattt
    90061 atatggtcca ttgccagtgg gccccaaaat aattattaat atcacacttt gtgttagaca
    90121 aggtgattta gaggatgtaa ccaattttga aaaactgtta attttatggg aattcgtaaa
    90181 atatattcta atacaataac atatgttaca aaaatgaaat tgcgatagcg agcgaagtac
    90241 atggtaaaat tggtacacca ttcctagaga atgggagcgt aactttaaat gcaaaatgta
    90301 attctacaaa cactttgacg tacaaaaacc atggaatttt agattatgtg gaaacggttt
    90361 aatctattat tatgctcccg catactattg cctatataac ggtattatta gatgtgaaaa
    90421 tcaaagaggg agtcttcact cataacttgg agaatgatta cccttagttc aatataaggt
    90481 aatgaataaa agcaggcaaa gttagacata ttggagatat tcataaattc aaagctcttc
    90541 tataattact gatgatccag actactattc agctaaccga ggatggaatt ttttaatgag
    90601 aatactgtaa cattttaaat gtgttatttg aatatacgga cataaaatta gaagggtttt
    90661 tttgaaaaag tttaactata aaacccaata tattatcact tgagcagaaa tctacaaaaa
    90721 aatggattaa tttaataatg tgcatacctc aagtttaatt tataaaatac acttgaggta
    90781 tgtatccata tagttcttta aactattaat atgcttattt attatataga atgtcttccg
    90841 aatgaaacag caaacacgaa aataatatta tagcatcaat attaaaagta acttttttgg
    90901 atatatatga gcagttgatt tcaacaaaga ctttttccgt tactatatag aaacccatat
    90961 ttatgttgat agcataaaga ctattgaagg gagcttgctt tagatcaatt ttataacgga
    91021 tcgagtaaga aaccttgata gacacatcaa gaaaaataaa atttttctta tgaattaaaa
    91081 taaaaacagt tcgaaatata tacccgaatt acaattatat ttattgaatc taattcttaa
    91141 taacttatta taacaatgga gtgaatttga ttgtcattta taaaaaatag taagataggc
    91201 actaaattaa acggattgat aacgatatct atcgtcgctt gtataaccct ttccacaata
    91261 ggtttttttt gtttagcaga aagtaagaat gcttcaacta acatgtacga aaataattta
    91321 ttgtcaatcc aacatattgg atctgtagaa gcgaatattt tccatgttaa tatgaattta
    91381 atggagatga tgatatcaaa agatgaaaaa agaagtaaag aattactggc ggagatcaac
    91441 gatgctcgaa aagaaaatga taagttatta aaacaatttg agtctaaaat tagttctaac
    91501 aaagaattaa aattgtataa agatttttac ggattatttg atgaattaag aatacaaata
    91561 aaaaaaatac aagatataaa cttatccaat aatgaagact tatttacata ttatttaaaa
    91621 gagattgaac caaatattaa aaaggcaata gaatctatcc aggaacttat tagatataac
    91681 aaaaataatg cacaacagtt acagaaatct aatatcagca gtataaaaaa tacaatgaca
    91741 ttgtttatta gcatatcagt tttagcaata ataattgtta ctttaatcgg ttattttatt
    91801 aaacgtgcaa tcaagcaacc aatcatatta ttacaacaag acatggaaaa agtatctgca
    91861 ggtaatttaa caatacgcac ttcttatgaa tctaataatg aattaggaca tatagtacac
    91921 tcttttaaca atatgttaga taatctacaa caactaatag gaaatgtaaa gagtacagcc
    91981 aacgaggtta tttcttctac agaaggtatg ttaaaaaaca caaaaaaagc atcttatcta
    92041 tcaaatgaag ttgttcaaaa tatttctgaa gtaaatacca aaatagaagg acaatttata
    92101 agtatccaag agaattcatc atcattaaaa gaaattgcta ccggagttca aactatcgct
    92161 gaatcatcaa aaatggttac tgaaatgtcc gttgaaacaa ctgaacatgt aaattcaggc
    92221 agtgaagaaa taaaacaatc catccttcaa atgaatagtg tacatgcagt agttgaagaa
    92281 acctctatag taatagatac acttgttaca cgcacgcagc aaattgataa agccctagat
    92341 gcaattacta atattgcaga ccaaactaat cttttagcat taaacgctgc aattgaagct
    92401 gcacgtgctg gtgaaaatgg gaaaggattt gcagtggttg cagaagaagt aagggatttg
    92461 gcagaaaaat ctaaagagtt cgctaatgaa ataaatcatt taatcaaaaa tattctacaa
    92521 gatacaaaag ctacagttga tgtaatgcaa agggggaaac aaaaagcaat agaaggaaaa
    92581 gaagccgctc agaaggcaaa ccaagtattc ttttctgttg taaaggatat tgataagatt
    92641 tctagtcaaa tgcaagaggt atgtgcagca acagaagaaa tgtctgctgg aacagatgaa
    92701 gtgaatatat cattgtcaac agtttctaaa acagcagcac aagtagctaa tgggacaagt
    92761 catgctgcac agtcaatcca agaacaggca atctcaattg aggatattgc caatcaatct
    92821 aacaaagtaa agggaaaagt agaagaattg gtacagttag tttcacaatt cactatagag
    92881 ggacatggaa agaaggatta aattatataa cgtaactttc acttgactta gtaaaacatg
    92941 tattggtgca aaaaatggtt ctattgtgaa tttttaagag ataaaattta ggtatgattg
    93001 ctagtgattt ttgcaattta tcatacgtag aaaaaacgaa gtttggtctt tataaacttc
    93061 gttttttttt atatagaatg aacggtttaa atgcccttta aggaaagtga agcatgacga
    93121 atactttaaa atcctaagaa ttttgcaaca cgtcttttta tatttctatg ccaatggtct
    93181 tgctcgatgt tcgcgttcct ttcgaaattg gaagcctagt gtatgaccat tattaccaat
    93241 tggacaatct aaaagctaca ttctctgttt tcctttatat aggacctttt aatttctaaa
    93301 atgataattg tataaaaaga attaatgtta tttaagatgt tgaaatattg ttaaatctac
    93361 aattttagcg ttacttaaaa ataaattata ttaagcaaca ttatttggtg tctttaaagt
    93421 tttttgatta ttgaatgata ttaagtataa aaacagaaag aagggatgaa tttggataat
    93481 aactccttgt taatagtatg ctttaaaaat catgaaaact aaaattgtag tatttttctc
    93541 cataacatcc ataatttttt tcatagtatt cacttatgta tataatcaga aattacctaa
    93601 tcataagtat ccacaatggg gtgaatttct aaaatatatt tcttaaacaa gatagaggag
    93661 taagtttaag acggatatta aattaattga aattggacat atttagagta tagaaaaact
    93721 gctgaggagg aaattatatg aatattcgag aaagtgaatt gccgggcatc ggttataaat
    93781 ttcatattgt cacaaaagat aataataaaa tggtaatcgt gattcatgat gatggacgta
    93841 gagaaatgta tcattttgat acagaccacg aagaaagtat ctcaagtgtc tctttgtgtg
    93901 attcagaggc aagaaagctc gcagcaatat taggaggaat ggtatataaa cctcaagctt
    93961 tagaaacaat tgaaatggca tttgaaggaa taacaattga atggtttaaa gttgaaaata
    94021 aagctcttgc cattgaaaaa acaataggtc agcttgaaat aagaaaaata tacaatgtaa
    94081 ctgttatagc cattataaga gaaaacatga aaaaattatt taacccagga ccagaatctg
    94141 ttatcgagaa gggggatatg ttagtagtct ctggagaaag aaacgaagtt aaaaaactta
    94201 ttaatgaatt actttcaaat agaggagact gactagatgg atactttaat ttttgaagtt
    94261 ggtacagctc taattttagt agcaattgca gcagtagtcg ctggaaggct taaattttca
    94321 attattcctt ttttaattgt tctggggatg ttagttggcc cacacgctcc ggtaataggt
    94381 gtaatcgatt ttagatttat agaaagtgaa agtgtaatct ctttcttggg aaggatagga
    94441 gtactttttc ttctatttta cctaggatta gaattttcaa tgaaaaagct aattaaatct
    94501 ggtcgttcta tcgcgattgg tggaacaatc tatattttga ttaatttttc gttggggtta
    94561 ctatatggat ttttgatgag attcccttta ttagaaactt tgattatagc gggggttatt
    94621 acaatttctt ctagtgctat nttaggtgct cttacctcaa ttggtatagc tttgggatat
    94681 atgctcttat tctttattgt agctagatgg gctactccgt tattaaataa attgttgaat
    94741 attagttcag atgaaatttt tattatagta gtattttctt ctttattctt tatcgctggt
    94801 ttttctgaaa caattcatgt tgcggaagca atcggagcac ttctgttagg tttagttttt
    94861 tctgaaacag agcatagtga tcgaattgaa catcttgttg ttccatttag agactttttt
    94921 ggagctatct tcttctttag cttcggttta ggtatagatc cgttttcgtt aggtggagcg
    94981 atatggctaa cgttaggtgc tgtactactg acaatcattg ggaactttgt agcagggatg
    95041 attgcaggaa ggcaagctgg attatctcat aaagcatcga caaatattgg gttaacaatc
    95101 gtgtcaaggg gggagttttc aattattatg gctaatattg gtatggcggg tggtttaatg
    95161 tcagtattga aaccgttctc agcactatat gtacttatcc tatctatttt agggccactc
    95221 tttactaaag aatcgagaaa aatatataaa tttttaaata aaatatttaa gtgggataaa
    95281 aaatctgctt aaatttaggg aaataaaatc tttttaatta cttgcatttt tattgtagag
    95341 tttctgtagt ttgcatgaat tgagggattg aattccttgt gttaattaac atatatatcg
    95401 atttgaaata aaaaaggagc taaaaggatt taatcaactg ttagctcctt ttagctcctt
    95461 tttaggtata tcgaaaaaaa atcaaatcat acatcacgaa aagaagtttt taagaaccat
    95521 tcctaaaatt tcaaggcatt ttagatgttt tatgtggaaa agcatggtta acttcatcaa
    95581 taggtgaaaa tatctatgct tttttatttc aggacagaga tatactgtac tcataaatat
    95641 agaaatatgt atttaagaaa gattgaaagc gtattaaata atctgatagg agatgtagct
    95701 atatgacagt attcaatgtt aaagaaatta ataaaatacc ttttgaaagt aatatcattc
    95761 caaaaggaaa ccgtaaccgt cctgcatata ccatgaatcc aagatatatc acaattcaca
    95821 ccactgcaaa ccaaaatgca ggtgcagatg caagagcgca tgctagatat gttaacaatg
    95881 gtggtggatc atctggtgta tcctggcatt ttacggtaga cgatcatcgg attgtacagc
    95941 acttaccact aaatgagaat ggttggcatg ccggagacgg gaatggagcg ggtaatcgct
    96001 cgtctatcgg cattgaaatt tgtgaaaatc gtgatggtaa ttttgaaaaa gccttaaccc
    96061 atgctgcggg tctcgttaag tttctcatgg ctcaccttgg attaaagatt gggaacgtag
    96121 tttcccatca acattggagt ggaaagaact gtccacgtc
//
LOCUS       10_00070               96159 bp    dna     linear   UNK 
ACCESSION   10_00070
FEATURES             Location/Qualifiers
     Segment         82218..84602
                     /ETX_MTX2="NA"
                     /Endotoxin_C="NA"
                     /Endotoxin_M="NA"
                     /Endotoxin_N="NA"
                     /Endotoxin_mid="NA"
                     /Rank="Rank4"
                     /Segment_name="10_00070"
                     /Toxin_10="NA"
                     /blast_detail="Query_desc:+3 82218-84602 len=795
                     Query_Length:795	Query_Start-End:7-795	Hit_id:Vip3Aa12
                     Hit_desc:AAM22456.2	Hit_length:789	Hit_Start-End:1-789
                     Aln_length:789	Percent_identity:100	E-value:0.0"
                     /blast_prediction="YES"
                     /hmm_detail=""
                     /hmm_prediction="YES"
                     /locus_tag="10_00070"
                     /protein_desc="+3 82218-84602 len=795"
                     /protein_id="10_00070"
                     /protein_len="795"
                     /svm_prediction="NO"
                     /translation="LKRKMNMNKNNTKLSTRALPSFIDYFNGIYGFATGIKDIMNMIF
                     KTDTGGDLTLDEILKNQQLLNDISGKLDGVNGSLNDLIAQGNLNTELSKEILKIANEQ
                     NQVLNDVNNKLDAINTMLRVYLPKITSMLSDVMKQNYALSLQIEYLSKQLQEISDKLD
                     IINVNVLINSTLTEITPAYQRIKYVNEKFEELTFATETSSKVKKDGSPADILDELTEL
                     TELAKSVTKNDVDGFEFYLNTFHDVMVGNNLFGRSALKTASELITKENVKTSGSEVGN
                     VYNFLIVLTALQAKAFLTLTTCRKLLGLADIDYTSIMNEHLNKEKEEFRVNILPTLSN
                     TFSNPNYAKVKGSDEDAKMIVEAKPGHALIGFEISNDSITVLKVYEAKLKQNYQVDKD
                     SLSEVIYGDMDKLLCPDQSEQIYYTNNIVFPNEYVITKIDFTKKMKTLRYEVTANFYD
                     SSTGEIDLNKKKVESSEAEYRTLSANDDGVYMPLGVISETFLTPINGFGLQADENSRL
                     ITLTCKSYLRELLLATDLSNKETKLIVPPSGFISNIVENGSIEEDNLEPWKANNKNAY
                     VDHTGGVNGTKALYVHKDGGISQFIGDKLKPKTEYVIQYTVKGKPSIHLKDENTGYIH
                     YEDTNNNLEDYQTINKRFTTGTDLKGVYLILKSQNGDEAWGDNFIILEISPSEKLLSP
                     ELINTNNWTSTGSTNISGNTLTLYQGGRGILKQNLQLDSFSTYRVYFSVSGDANVRIR
                     NSREVLFEKRYMSGAKDVSEMFTTKFEKDNFYIELSQGNNLYGGPIVHFYDVSIK"
ORIGIN      
        1 gggcgaaaat ctcacagata tgagaagaaa acagtctttg atatattagg tgtcgtttac
       61 aattctacca tttctgaaga tcaagcggcc taattcaaaa aatgaaaccc gatagggttt
      121 atttcgcatg caaaccttta aattttctaa gcctggcttt tagaaaaaag aaataatctc
      181 tactatactt gatattgtat aatcttagct tgatagtgat gtggcggtac cccatgccca
      241 tcaacctaac agaacaggtt gcccccaaaa cgataaaaat gaacttcatt gctataaaag
      301 actctaattt ttcgttttgg gggcattata aaattttaac ttgatggtgg tgggagatac
      361 cccttcaaag gaatttcctc tttaatgtcg aaatatttcg ttaaaacgag aatcaaggag
      421 agaggaaaat ggataaggaa tttttcagca aacattttag tcttgaaaaa gttagtgaag
      481 ggatatacgt tgcaatagca agagaaggca gtggtgccgt agcaaatgca ggctttattg
      541 atttaggaga taaaacaata gtttttgata catttaacac acaacaagct gctgaagatt
      601 taaaatatat tgcagaaaaa ataaccaatc gacccgtgac atgggttgta aatagtcatt
      661 ggcatggaga tcatattcga ggtaaccaag catttaagga aagtaatatt atttcaagtc
      721 aagttacata tgaaaaaatg aaggatattc atccatcgag aatcaataag cagaaaaatg
      781 atatacaagg tctaagaaat tatattcatt ctttaaaaga tcaaataaat caaaccaatg
      841 accctaagtt aaaacatcaa ataaactttc taagcgaatt ggaagtttca ttaccaactt
      901 tgaaattagt tttacctcaa aaaacatttt gtgatgcaat aacgtttcgt ggaattgagc
      961 gtagtgcaca gcttttcaca ttaggtggtg gacattcatt ttgtgatgca gttctctata
     1021 ttccagaaga gaaagtaata ttcatgggtg atttattatt tgttgattgc catccaacat
     1081 tttttgaaga atcgaatcct gagaattgga ttcgcatttt ggaaaaggtt agcgatatgg
     1141 atgttgagat agcaattcca ggacatggtt caattggaac gaaaatccgc attttagaat
     1201 taatagacta tataactgat ttaactgtaa ttgcacgaga aaaagaccat atcgaagata
     1261 ttaaagtacc taacaactac aaaaattggg gttctccaga ggtttatcaa cagaatttta
     1321 aaatgctaaa aggaatattg gaatgttaaa tcatatagaa atccctttta cattccacaa
     1381 tatggggtcc cgcccatcgc tattaagcta ataaaaagaa ataccctcaa aatgaaaata
     1441 tacgttattc tttctgtaga atcataggaa aggatggcgt tttttgtatg tctatttcta
     1501 tatctgatga attacaacta tttgctcaag agattcaaag ctttttatct ccaaatatct
     1561 tacgagatct tgctagagat gttggtttcg tgcaacgaac cagtaaatac caagcaaaag
     1621 atttagtcgc tttatgtgta tggatgagtc aaaatatcgc tacgacttct ttaactcaat
     1681 tatctagctg tttggaagca tcaacagaag tgctcatcag tccagaggga ttgaatcaac
     1741 gatttaatca agcggccgtc caatttttac aacacctatt agctgaacta ctaaaccaaa
     1801 aattgacctc atctatgccg atttcttctc cacatacttc tattttcaag cgtattcgta
     1861 ttttagattc aactgcattt caacttccag atcccttttc tttcgtttat ccaggtgcag
     1921 gaggatgcag ccatacagcg ggagtaaaga ttcagctcga gtatgattta ttaagtggac
     1981 agttccttca tattcatata ggtccaggta aacaacatga tcgaacctac ggttccctgt
     2041 gtgtcccaac tgtaacagcg aatgatttat gtatccgaga tttaggctat tttcatttga
     2101 aagatcttca acatatacaa gagaaaaagg cttattatat ttcacgtatc aaatcgaata
     2161 cacgtattta tcaaaaaaat cctaaccctg attattttca agatggcaga atcaagaaag
     2221 gtacagagta tatccagata gatatggagg ctttaatgaa ctctcttcaa ccaggacaaa
     2281 catgtgaaat attcaacact tatgtaggaa tgactgataa agtcccaact cgtgtgattg
     2341 ttcatcggct aacaaaagaa caacaacaaa aacgattaca agatcaaact gtaagagaaa
     2401 aaaagaaagg aatgaagtat tccgctcgta gcaaacgact tagcggtatc aatgtatata
     2461 tgacaaatac tcctacagat attgtcccaa tgggacaagt acatgattgg tattctttac
     2521 gctggcaaat tggcgtgtcc agataaggac acattatcta gttggtgaaa gtccaatcgg
     2581 gggaatagac tccactcccg tagcctgaga ggcgccatga agtgaaagcg acatggcgaa
     2641 gccctctgac atcacatgca aaaggcatgt gggcaaatct ccaggttgta acgtacagtg
     2701 aacgtagatg tagcctcgtt acacgcaatt ccggtggctg agacggtcga taacgtgcga
     2761 aagcanttct tcgttttcat gatcccgaag aagaaagctc gcacgacagt gaaagcaaaa
     2821 attcgcgaac tcattcaaaa cgcaggagcg aagccagcac aagacttaat aaaacaaatc
     2881 aatgccgtac taactggatg ggtgaactac ttccggattg ggaactctag tcaagctttc
     2941 agtgaagtac gtgattatac ggagatgaaa attcgcacat tgttaacgag aaggaaacga
     3001 agacgaaagc gtagcatcgg atggcagaga tggagtaacg aatatctcta tggtgtactg
     3061 gggctctact gggactggaa agtccttccc ctgaaaagtg cagagagttt tcgatgaaag
     3121 tgtctgccat ttgataggtc tcataaccct tttgatgaag tttatggggt gagctgcttg
     3181 tgagggaaaa cctcacgagc agttcttatg gggagaggct ggaaacgggt cacaattgat
     3241 accgcgccag tcttttaccc gacagattat atttaaaaca tggaaatttg attaccgtat
     3301 gtgcatttaa atctatttcc aatccttaca cctaattaat ttatacattt ttatatataa
     3361 attttattaa ctgaaaggta ccttgtaaat acaaatttat ggaactacta atatcaaaat
     3421 ccattgaaat ataaaatctt aatatatatc ttataggtaa tttagtaact gaataatttc
     3481 ttttttaaat tctggacttg ctagtttcaa taatttaggg acttctctaa agtgttttac
     3541 aagggctctg ttaattttat tagagtaatt ttttttgtcc cctgtgagta agtctacaat
     3601 gtcgtttttc aatgaagtac tcactttccc ccataaaaat tctgattctg ccttgtgttt
     3661 atcaataaat ttttttactt gattaataaa aggatcattt ttatgctgaa tagcatcttg
     3721 taactgtgta atagtcatca cttctgcttg aagagattgg ttcataggag ctggattagt
     3781 attttcggca gcacttacac ttgttgcgaa aactccaata ccactacatc caatcatact
     3841 ggccaacgcg attcctgtac attgttttac aaatgatttt ggttttcttg ctttcataat
     3901 aaatctgcct cccatattaa taattcgtct tacaggtaaa tgttaccata taaattaata
     3961 gcttgcgcat gtcgaatgtt acaatacagt taaatataag aattttataa tgaattatta
     4021 taacttcaat tggaaacagt ggttttgaaa ttgagtcatt ttataggatt ctggtgcaaa
     4081 aacttcagaa taattacaat aaatctataa aacttggaca tactgatact attactctag
     4141 aaagggtgtg tgattcggat ggaaaaggaa aagttttttc aaatggaagc attatcaacc
     4201 aaacattatt ttgttaacag tgagatggta cctgcggtac aacttgagtt ttcgtaatgt
     4261 agtggaaagg atggaaaagt gcggtttatc gatggctcac acaacgatta tgcgttgggt
     4321 tcatcaatat ggaccggaat tagatgaaag agtacggcgt catcttaaga caataaatga
     4381 ctcatggaaa gtcgatgaaa catatatcaa aataaaaggt caatggatgt atctatatcg
     4441 tgcagtgtat tccaaaggaa gcacgattga tttttatctc agtgaaacaa gagacacaaa
     4501 ggctgcaaag cgcttcttca agaaagcttt gcggtctttt catgtttcta aacctcgcgt
     4561 cattacggtg gataagaatc cagcttatcc tatagcaatt gaacaattga aaaaggcgaa
     4621 aagcatacct gacagtatgc aacttagaca acagaaatac tggaataaca tagtggaaca
     4681 agatcatcgt tttatcaaga agcgagttcg ttctatgtta ggattgaatt cacttcgtac
     4741 agctacttta attttaagtg acatcgaagc tatgcatatg atgaaaaaag ggcaacttca
     4801 ctaaagggtg aaatctgccc gaagtgaagc tgaattcatt catagattgt ttggattagc
     4861 tgtttaatct ccctgttaac aggatattgc agttctatgg ttgtagtaaa gtgtttttgc
     4921 atcagaacca aaattattgc ctctggattc tttacttaaa tttgctctac acaagttata
     4981 aatataaata gtaataaaag agttattcgt aatctaattt taagtttgta ttttatattg
     5041 aaagagtaga ggggaaataa gaggtccata taaagtctag agaagctgtt gataacaaag
     5101 aaaacaattt cacattaaat tcgagtttaa cgtaaccaac aattgtagga atctaaaatt
     5161 ttcatgtata tccatcaaga gagagtatgt atataccaat tatagaagga tttaaattat
     5221 gtatttttta cataataaaa tcaaatttaa aaagaataat aaatagcgtt taaatcttaa
     5281 gtatgtaaaa agataaaagt tcaacaatgt aaaattgctg aacttttatt ccttattctt
     5341 tcctattctg cctaaactat ctttaatagt tgtttcccca agttgtgtat atagcaaagc
     5401 tgtatcttga ctcgtatgtc caagttgctg catgacttgt aatgagtctt tctcttccat
     5461 atataattta tttgccaatg tatgtcttaa tttatgagga gacattcttt ttccataagc
     5521 cttagtatat ttttctacta tatcttggat agccctaact gaaagaggct gtgcagtatg
     5581 tttatatttt gatagaaaca cattttttaa ttctttccct ggagcgtatt tgttatctcg
     5641 aatttccata tatttttcaa gatcatttaa tgcaattggg gtaatccata cagaatcttc
     5701 tttgtttcct tttcggatta catcaatgag tctttctttt aagtttatat cttccatgcg
     5761 aagatccgcc aattcactta cacgaatgcc actgccaaga aaaagagaga ggattgctac
     5821 gtcgcgatct ttatctctta ggaaatagaa caactgatgt tttgttaaag atttttcatg
     5881 ctcatactta acataattta aaaactcttg atcatcatta ttatgaaata ttttagatct
     5941 catacgtttt gcacgggcat ttaatgtttc tttatcttta tgaatttcga ttttagccat
     6001 tacatttcta taaaaataac attctccatc ttcgttctct gatagggagg taaggtattt
     6061 aaataaagat tttaaggctg aaattttcct gttaacagaa gaattctgca tattctgttg
     6121 tagttttaga aatctcataa agttctcaac atcttttttc tttaaattct ccaaatcagc
     6181 gaaggatatg tctttaatgg gttttaattc aataacttgt tcagataata gccaattaaa
     6241 gaagactcta aaatcatata cataattcag tagggtggag ggagaggcat catgcaattc
     6301 tttgtactcc acaaattctt ctatgtaaaa gggcatttca ttaagatttt cgtataattt
     6361 tttacgatgt acggattttt gacgttgttt gctgtagtcc ataaaaatca cctcatatat
     6421 aatataacag aaaaaagagg cgaacacaag ttcgcgttaa attcaatttt tacacaaact
     6481 tatttacata attaaattat gaaatactaa aatatgttca aaactgaatg gtacagtgta
     6541 gttagtcaaa tgaaaattat agctaactat gtgataaatt tgtataagac cataaaattc
     6601 agtgcaaaaa ttacatataa atgcatgtaa aataaaacaa tttttatata taaattcata
     6661 caaaaaatta atatataaaa acagtttaaa attcgttatt taacatgaat tggttaattt
     6721 aagcatgatt atgaggggtt aattagatga acttaagaaa aaatcttata aattaaaatg
     6781 taatttacta taaaaaatat taatgactaa cttagcattt aatgatttct atataaagca
     6841 tgaattatat aggcacatac aaatataaag aaattcatgc taacgagctt aaaataccta
     6901 aatactgtat tagattttta tttaactatc ttattgttcg taaaattggt atttcgtgcg
     6961 aagttgtgag tgtttatttt tccacccttt tataaagcta tcatatacct tacttttcat
     7021 cagtattaat gtcttttagt ttcgggtaca gtcagctata catattaata ttgattaaat
     7081 gcttgcttat agaacttatc caatatataa cattttaatg caaaacagtt tgctttaact
     7141 ccttaaaact aaatagttgg tgtatttttc aaaatttaat tgttgtgatg tcgaaataga
     7201 gcatttcctt taattctttt tattgtagtc ggtttagcta agcgttccgc taaatattat
     7261 ttaaatgcag atttcaaaat gtaactacta aatttttctt tctgtctcaa tgatataagt
     7321 attcttttca ttttgagatt tattcacttg ttttttataa atccctatta gatatgttat
     7381 gtaaactgtt taaaagtaat ttattgtaaa tccctttata tagccatttt tcaagtcaaa
     7441 ttcctcccct actttaccac tcggtgtatc ctcattctgt atgctttctg cttcatgtaa
     7501 gtgcaaatcc gtacatccgc attcatcatg atatatgcta aatcaattct ttattttttt
     7561 agattcatat attcttctaa agttagcttt tcttgatata tactctcagc gatatctcct
     7621 acataacgaa tatgccaagg ttcatatgca taacctgtta tactgtcctt accttttgag
     7681 taacgaatga taaaccctgc tcgctgtgtg ttatccctca accattttcc ttccttcgta
     7741 tttgcaaagg ctagctctag ttcattgttt gcacttttag aagaaacatc tataggtaac
     7801 atatatcgtt gtatttcttt aggtatcatc attattataa atagcaaata catcctgtaa
     7861 atcagtactc ttaaaaagtc taacaattaa tctttctgtt gtgatttcca agttagcttt
     7921 cctcccttac attcgttcta caaatcattt tttatagtaa ttaaacctcc ttcttagatt
     7981 tcacctagaa gattacatat ttcatcatat taaattaaaa tccttcttcc actaactgca
     8041 ccgttagcta cataagaaaa agagctacaa tcgcagctct taaattacta ttgcatcaat
     8101 gtgcttgtac tcaaaaatca acaataaagt tatttaattt gagctcaatg ccttctatct
     8161 attagtaata atttattagt tcccacgcct ttcatgcatc tctatttttt attgagtaaa
     8221 tctttacctc aaacttacat tgcttttgat tatatttttt gatgtaattt gtcgatggtc
     8281 tctacttttc taacattcta tgtagagtat tttgggctat tcgatttaca tattacgttc
     8341 gtggttatgt catctcatgc tgttttgatt ttcactagcc tatctactat attgctagaa
     8401 atcatatttt acatattaga taggctagaa ttttcagtac cgaattcaaa taataaatag
     8461 aaagttacat gtattgtaca ttctacattc ttaagatatt atgcaaggag tacaaacgat
     8521 gacaaaagaa aaatacgtgc tgccgcttag aaaatcattc gagaagtacc agcggaagaa
     8581 gaaaataacg aaaaattaaa gtgaggttct ccctcacttt tttctatgca ctcataaaga
     8641 atatagattt tattctttta tagtttaatt cctctaaata gcccaattac acgcagtact
     8701 tttacgcaaa ggatacactt attagttcat ttctttccat tcttgttcca aaatactgta
     8761 tagaagggaa tcacgccagc catcttttaa taatatacac tcacgaatcc ttccctcttt
     8821 cgtcatttca tttttttcta acactttttt cgaacctata tttcttggat cgcaagtcgc
     8881 aaaaatacga tgaagattta attcctcaaa tccaaatata atcagcaacc ttgctacttc
     8941 cgttgcaagt cccattcccc aataatctgg atttatgtta taccctattt ttccctccct
     9001 attagtaaaa tctcgaatct taatctcacc tgcccctacc actctttcgt aatccaattc
     9061 aaccaatgca aaagaaaatc gacttctcgg gaccttactt gcatcttgaa gaacttggtt
     9121 tacaaattct tttgtttccg tttccgaatt agggccccat gcttggtatc ggcacacaat
     9181 ggactttgat gtgtatatat gtatatcctt ccaatcattt tcttcgattt ctcgtagttt
     9241 aaatctatta tgtattatgt tatgaaccat ctaattccct ccattaactt atcttaatta
     9301 caacatgaaa aaaatcgtaa atccactgat actatttatc tagtaaaaga gaatcagtac
     9361 atataacctt tgtacgtttc ttcaaacatc ttactcgaaa ttgatcctac atatttgaat
     9421 gttccatacc agaaaataag ttcttgtaga gatttgtcaa acactgtaca ctgaatacgt
     9481 gccgtctttg cccttctctt tttagaggag gtgacaatag aacgtggaga atactagaac
     9541 cacccgtaaa cgttcagaga gagaaaagaa acgtaagcgt cttttttctt ttggcacaat
     9601 cgttacagca ttcagtttcc ttagaaatat acattacttt tttaccaaaa gtgaaatagg
     9661 taagggtata actgaatatg taagacatct tcttaaataa aaaggtgccg ctataagtag
     9721 cgacactaag accagtttgt agttatgatt gggttccaag gtgaagtact gaccatactt
     9781 tcattgcaca cgaccaatgc agtatcattt tgaagtgcaa agacgttgaa acccagctta
     9841 ctactctata tagtattgcg acatgcagtg cttttattcc tgtctgcgta cgaaaaaaag
     9901 ccttggtgac caaaccaaga cttttcaaaa agcttacgac ctatcaatag aacgagaatc
     9961 agaaccaccc gacttcttgt tcgttataat ctagcttaca cccttattgt actatacgtt
    10021 ttttatattt tcaacagtct gcattccttt cacgcaatat tcatacttct aatactgaag
    10081 gttaccttac acgacctcta tccattgaag attcacgtca cactgtacat gcttcataga
    10141 aaagatacaa taacattact attttttagt ctgtagcttg gtatacaata agaatatcca
    10201 aatactagga gtgatcagga tgacaagtac tttactacta ttagctctta ctttgtgcgg
    10261 aataagtgga ctattctctc taattaagaa actaactaca ccaaaacaag atgaggctaa
    10321 acgtttaatt attatcgaat cattgtctat attaggagtt gcatggatag gtattggact
    10381 attcttgtaa catacttaca cattaatttc gttacgaatg aataaaactc attattccgt
    10441 caataatacg gataggcatt agccaaaact catttaaagt ccttagtctt tctcttttcc
    10501 ccttggagat tccttgacct ggagcagtta gctttactaa cagctccttt tttgtatctg
    10561 taaatgcatg atttgatttg catttgtttg aattgcatac agaatgcttt cctaaagtaa
    10621 tcggtacata aaattccatt ctatatgaag actacctgtg taatgtacca agcaactcct
    10681 gctcgtgcat ttactctatt aaactagatc ctattttcac ttcaccttct ctacgaaact
    10741 tatccccatt ctctatacga cccagtttcc agtcgtacgg atattcatca ttatgtagtt
    10801 tttgtagtat gtatttattt cctctttacc tttaattcta agtccatatg tcgactctcc
    10861 caagtatgcg tattgaatgt ttcctgccta aaatcaatat actactttga aattatttga
    10921 gtgttaattc tttttatcta gtatctattc cctatgtgat aattataaat tgtaattagc
    10981 tataagcatt ccatttatca ctttgatata acggttgacc tgtgttccag tcgcacataa
    11041 tccattccac cgttccactc ccagcatctt taaactgcat ttgaacttct accttatccg
    11101 ttgtaacatg aaaaacatcc attgctggac tcttctactc tttcatacgg actttttatg
    11161 atatgtatgc aggattcacc catacatata ccgaaacccc aatagggaat cattccacta
    11221 attaccatcc ccatttcata ccattacatt ttggaggtta aacaggatga aaaaaaagaa
    11281 gttacaaaaa tcagcacttt cttttaccct actctttttt ttaggtattt cttcttttcc
    11341 gcttacaaca accattcatg cggatacaca aggggcacaa actgcagaaa agaaacaagt
    11401 ctctttaacg gagcgtacgt cattattttt tgactatctc cagcaaggta aatatgcaga
    11461 agcacttcag ttgacgtctg ctgcttttca atccaagttt acggcaaaca tattacaaaa
    11521 ctggtggaca caaagtggcg ggagcaggat tacaagcatg ggaacacctg ttattaaaga
    11581 acgaaactta gtccatcaaa cggttgaaat tccaggagct atcgaaggaa ctactattcc
    11641 actactcctt aaattcacgc ctggcggcaa agttgatgaa gttggcgtaa ggacgatgca
    11701 acagaaatct tataccatcc cgcatcctag ttatgaccaa cctgattcct accaagaacg
    11761 tgaaatcgta attggaaata ctacataccc gttaccagcc acattaacgg ttccaaaaca
    11821 taaacctggc gaaaaagtgc ctgttgttgt tcttgttcac ggttcgggtc cgcaagatcg
    11881 tgacagtaca attatgggag ctaaaatctt tagagacctt gcagccggtc tttcatcaag
    11941 cggtatcgca gtgttacgtt acgagaaacg ttccttagaa cacggtttta aaatgagtgc
    12001 agaacctgct acattagacc aagatactac agatgatgcc atatatgcag cgaaattagc
    12061 agcgcagcag gaaggtattg acccaggtaa cattttcatt ctcggacata gccaaggagc
    12121 tgggaccatg ccgcgtatac taagcaaagc accttcatct cttgtaagag gaagtatttt
    12181 aatggcacct cctgcacgtc cttttactga catgctcctt gatcagtatc agtacctcgg
    12241 ggcacctaag gattttatta atgaactaaa aaaacaattc gcttatatta aggatcctac
    12301 ttttgatcca aatcacccac cagctggtta taattatcct tctccacatt tcatgtatga
    12361 tgtgactcgt tggcgtccag ttgaggaagt gaaatcacga aaagagctat tactgattct
    12421 gcaaggcgca cgtgattatc aagtaactgt aaaagacgat tttacgagat ggcaagaagg
    12481 gctttcaagc cgcagtaatg ttcagttcaa agaatatccg aaattgaatc acatcttcac
    12541 ggagggcaac ggggaattca gtcaccctag tgaatacgaa gtcccttcca atgttcctgc
    12601 gtatgtcatc caggacatcg ttacatgggt caatgagaca aagaaataag aaaacaacaa
    12661 aagccatcat gcaatcatca tttcgtgatg gcttttgtga tattaaaaca tgtcatatca
    12721 gaaattaatc gcttctatga attgatattt ttacagcgct tatatgcttc atatcttgct
    12781 attcctggtc cgtcagtgca agaatacaaa atttatttcg atatgtaaga atgcatatta
    12841 tttctcttgg atgttatgat atactctctt tgtgagctga tacgatattt ctttagattg
    12901 gaaaactaaa acctcattaa cccaagttgg gggcgccatt tggcgtcttt ttttagtttt
    12961 gctccatagg catttagctt agatattgaa gtaaccccaa aacaaaaaat aagctgccca
    13021 tttggaaaac ttatgtacat cattttcgaa tgcgggagtt ccatctttca acactaacct
    13081 attaaatagg gttagatgta taaactatat tagtatcgga atactctcga cttggggtta
    13141 ccgtaaatgc tttctcctaa tcatccatat cgataaatga cttacttctg atcaatttac
    13201 ctttgtagtt cttcgtttaa aaggagctag ttttacatac gataaagcac taaaaaaact
    13261 gtgcacaaaa acctgcatgg taacaagttt ttggcacagt tctattattt aatccctttc
    13321 ataagtacct gaatctttgg agccatgaaa tataaaataa cacttaaaac aatggatact
    13381 ccgccaatta caccgaaata aataatctct gtttcaggat tatataatcg aacaagctgc
    13441 gcattgatag cttgtgcaga tgcactggtt aagaaccata gactcattgt ttgagcagag
    13501 aacgctgctg gagctagttt tgtagtaata gataaaccta caggtgataa acaaagttcc
    13561 ccgattacga ctagaagaaa actaatgact aaccaaattg ggctaacaag ggattcggta
    13621 ccatggatat atgcaggaat aatcatcact aagaatgata aaccagcaaa taataaaccg
    13681 atagcaaatt tatttgctgt acttggttgg cgtgaattca gctttaccca aagccaagca
    13741 aatactggtg ctagtaaaac aatataaata gggtttaaag attggaacca tgaagactga
    13801 acctccaatc ctgcaaagtt taactgcgta cgttgatcag cataactagc taagatgatt
    13861 gctccctgct cttgaatcgc ccaaaacatt gtagcagcga taaatagtgg tatgtaagca
    13921 attaagcgag atttttcaac ttctgtcgtc tttggactac ggtacataaa gacaaagtag
    13981 cctgttggaa ttagaatacc taagatactt acaagtaaag taaatcgatc aatcgttaaa
    14041 atacctgttg gaattgttaa cacaccaact agtgcaattg cgataatacc aatactaaac
    14101 tgtataagga ccttttttct ttccttgtct gttaaaggat ttggtacttg cgttcctgct
    14161 aatcctagat ttttcttttt cgtaagaaca tacataatta atccaaataa cataccaatt
    14221 gcagccacac caaaacctaa gtgaaagtta tacttttgac cgagtgttcc aatcacaaac
    14281 ggagataata gagcccctaa attaataccc atatagaaaa tactgaaacc tgagtcacgt
    14341 ctagtgtctg tttcgctata taaatcacca acaatactag atacattcgg ttttaataac
    14401 cctgttccaa gtattaaaaa taccattgag ataaataatg tactaaccgt gcctggtaga
    14461 gctaagatga gatgaccaat cattattaaa acgccacccc aaaatattgt tctacttgaa
    14521 cctaataggc ggtcagcaat ccacccacca ataatgccag acatgtaaac taacgaacca
    14581 tagatagcca taatggatgc agctgtggcg tgatccatcc ctaagccacc tttagaaatg
    14641 gaatagtaca tatagtaaag taatattgct ctcattccat agtaagaaaa tcgctcccaa
    14701 aattctgtaa agaatagggt aaatagccct tttggatgtc caaagaaacc attttgtgga
    14761 acggtgcgaa tgatatcgct tttgttaagc ttctccatac aaatacactc ctaatataca
    14821 aatataataa ttcattttta agtatatacc aaaaaataga aaatttaaat aaatttttat
    14881 ttgtgtaata attagatttt tgagaaaaaa ctaatttatg tgttgttttc gatgataatt
    14941 ttatgtaaat tatataatat atatataata attctgatag tgatattgta caaatataaa
    15001 tacaaatata ggaggattta tatattggca atgaaagcag ttacgataga agaaatttat
    15061 caagaaatat tggatggcaa aaggaaacga ttccctccaa atacttggaa agaagatttg
    15121 gataataaac tcgcccgcag agtaatcaca tatttattac acagtatctt aaaatgggat
    15181 aaggaagaca tcatgtaaat gtcaagataa acatgtacat tttcgcttgt ttaagcatgt
    15241 acaaaatcaa tcattttctt tgctaaaatg atctttaatt cgataggatt gtcctacaat
    15301 actgaccacc gtggcatgat gtaagacacg atctagtatg gcattggcga gtttagggtc
    15361 ctggaatact tcgtcccaag acttgaagtt gatattggtc gttaggatgg tactacgctt
    15421 ttcataanta cgccgatcca cattcaattc tctggctaat tgacttttat ttatcttcat
    15481 ttttaagttc cccattagtt ttttaaaatt tggtaagtct gaaagacttt taacctcaaa
    15541 ttctgtttga atatctagct taatatacat actaaccacc tcagagtcag tatggagaat
    15601 ccaattgaaa atgtacatat ttattcaagc gttaatgtac atatttaagt tagcatttat
    15661 agacatcaga aaaaaatgga acactcaatt acttgtaaag tataaattac gaggattact
    15721 caaacataga tacgaaaata gcccttttaa agcaataaat gatttatacc caagtgagtt
    15781 taaagaatgg gagtttggta tgactccttt aaatttttgg acgaaagaaa aggcattaac
    15841 gattttgaga tggatgattg aagaaaaaaa agggttatcg aacgaaaagc tcttacgcgt
    15901 atacggcaaa aaatggttgg agaaaaacaa acttagtgcc cctctggcta tgtactggaa
    15961 tagtagtccg tttgcaatga ttaacgattt gtaccctagt cgttttaaag aatgggaatt
    16021 tctcatgacg cccaataact tctggacaaa agaaaaagca ttagaagcat tgaaatggac
    16081 cattgaagaa aaagaaaaat taacacccga acaaatactg gatgtataca gtataaagtg
    16141 gctaaagact cacagattag cgtctccatg tcaattaatg tggggaaata gtccatttaa
    16201 aatgataaac gacttatatc caggtcgctt taaagaatgg gaatttaaag ttacaccagt
    16261 tggctattgg tccaaatgta aagcactaga agcattaaga tggaccattg aagagaaaga
    16321 aaaactggat gaaaaacagc tattaaacgt atttaatcaa cgatggctca taaatcaaaa
    16381 attacggaca cccttacaac gctattggaa aggaagcccc tacgggatgc ttattgcttt
    16441 atatccaaat cgtttttcta aaggtatgtt aaaagggtat tgtaataatt aaagtggaaa
    16501 tgtaagtatg cagagacgcc ctttggtgtc tctttttgaa atcctatgta agtacattct
    16561 tatgtgccta tcgctttatt tatcgaagaa agtgaacctg ttatattatt tcccaatcca
    16621 tctcgtcaaa gccataccaa gaaacccagc gcccatccct atcatccacc cagttttggc
    16681 gcccccaaac atagatccca ctcccgcgcc aagaaacgta cagcccacga atactatccc
    16741 ccgatgcccc agttcggtcg ttccatactt catccccacc ctttctttac aacatatact
    16801 atatgcaagc taaaatttct agcttatgaa ctgttcattt tctcgaccat aactatatgt
    16861 ttcatatcca ttacttacag gtccaaatgt catttttaca tcaatgcgtt acttaacttc
    16921 attggttact ttttttcatc ttatagaaga ttatttctca acacataaca catggaatta
    16981 tattaccagt aatggtaata taaaggtacc ttcaattgtt aactgttgtt ccctttttga
    17041 aagtcctgtc aaaagacagg actttttaaa tttacttcct actaatttgg ctttttcgtt
    17101 aatatccttt caccttgtat ttatttgttt tgttatcttt ccttaacaac aaataagacg
    17161 tcgccaaaat caaggcagcg cctactataa ttcctataca tttaatcaaa atcatttatc
    17221 ctcacattat ttatttcttt gcttccatac cctattctct ttacgaaaag tattctttcc
    17281 attcatgaag tcagctgtat taccaggaat gctatatttc ttattctttt tcttagactt
    17341 cttcttcagc cttttctctt cttggatagc ttgcaaatcc gccttccatt gtttcaacaa
    17401 atccttttca cgtcgcatcg aatttgtacc ccttggttta aaatgtgaac cagataatta
    17461 gattctacct attcatatgg atatcctcta atccaatgta ccaagttatg tttttctttt
    17521 taaatagacc aacaatatat taaaatattc tatatatcca aggaggtttg tcatgctcaa
    17581 ctttcataaa gaattacccc tattaggatt ctttttgttt ttatacagtt ttattggtat
    17641 catcttttta ttactattcc tgagcgtgta gtaacaatgc aatgcgtata catatatgtt
    17701 taatgtgtaa attctataaa agaagtaaaa agcacctctg ctggatgatt aatatatact
    17761 atatattaat taggagaaaa catttggtat aatataagtg ctttattata tgtgttttct
    17821 tcaaaacgtc ttaggaggaa aacagttttt tattttttca atagtactta ctaactattt
    17881 ctgttaatat ttagttaccg atatgtgtat caaccggcct gtgcttctgt acgggctttt
    17941 ttgatgcttt tatgcttcgt aatacccagg aacctgtctt agtattcggg aattctacta
    18001 gattcccgaa tactaagaca aacaaaagcc tgccctatta actctataaa gacaccattg
    18061 caaacataat cccttatagc ttctatagat tctcaacttt ttcataatat ttatgagagt
    18121 ttttttatat tcatatttct gtaacatctt tatataacgt tttaatatat tatgtgttaa
    18181 acttaaaaca ttccaagaag tcctttactt ttagaatcga caattcttca atacccttag
    18241 tcttgccctg catcccctgc agggctttta tcatttagct agaattgata aagccttttg
    18301 tagatttctt caaccttatc tgtgctgtta tttatatctc tagctcttaa attctttgtg
    18361 agccacaaga ttttcttccg ttcatattca tttctctgct atttatccgt tattttccat
    18421 ccttaataat ccgtttattg atgcgttcaa taactttatc cttagttaga ttttcaataa
    18481 taacctctat tttcctaaaa ttcaatcaaa tctttataaa tttctaatga gtattaattg
    18541 ataggaatac cacagcataa aatggaattt attctcaaaa gttattaatt attctatctg
    18601 tcaaactatt agtttatctc ttcttcatat tttaattgtc ttttgaccac gatcaaacga
    18661 ataaaataca caagtaggta aggagcatta atatgattat acaagaaaaa ttatcttttt
    18721 cagatctaga ttcattagat tcaactacag actccataat ggatgcgttt aaagatcttt
    18781 atggaatact tcctgacgaa attgcattaa ataatgagac gtttccaatt cataataagc
    18841 ctgctattac tgaacgttat ggtcatgctt gttataaaat gctgggccct tttatatttc
    18901 gagatcttga agaaccttca ataaatgaaa taaccctaaa ggaacaattt gtatataatc
    18961 ctaataatga agaaaaagag attgtagtga taataaaaga acaatgggtc aatatacaat
    19021 cttggagttc gaaatctatt acaggtttaa ctttaaaatc agatcttatt attgcaggta
    19081 aatttcaatc gggtaatgaa tttaatattt caacttttgc aggagaaagt aattcaaaat
    19141 caattcatac ctctccttca attgaacatt ctattaaagt acctccaaat agtaaaatga
    19201 aaattgcaat gataggaaca ttaattactg aggttctaca tttccaatca attataacag
    19261 tacaaggcat gtttggtgca tgttttccac gtatggttcg tggacattat gttgggttta
    19321 aaagcgccgg tcacatccta aataaaacgt ttggaataat tgaaggatcc attaacaata
    19381 cagcaattca ggatattgaa ataaatatta aagggataga accttattcc tataaacaaa
    19441 aagtgatcaa gtagtaaagt tgcaaagcaa aaaaatatac tgttttttga ttctatatca
    19501 tatatagatc attagaataa ggaaaatgaa aaatctatgg ctaacagtac ttcaaaatca
    19561 ttgaatgggg gaaaatcaat tgtcaaacaa aaatgagtta agttttttca ttattagatt
    19621 agtattaggg ttaacttttt ttgcacatgg actcataaaa tttcaagatg gtattcataa
    19681 tacagaaaat ttcttcaaca gcctaggaat attcgattgg cttgcatatc cagtagcaat
    19741 tcttgaacta gtgggtggaa ttttagttat tctggggctt ggtacacgaa ttatttcaac
    19801 cttattttct ttacttatag ccggtgccat tattactgtg aaatttgatc aaggatttat
    19861 aggagggtat gaatttgatt tattattatt ggctgtttct ttattttttg tagtaaataa
    19921 cagccaatct atttcattag ataaattcct atcgaatcgt aataataaac aacaacaaac
    19981 tctataaaca taaagtttct cctcaacacg taaatcttta ttttgtgaag aagcttattt
    20041 atatgaatta ctcaatttag atccgaaaaa agtaaaaaga atcccttata ttttgaaaaa
    20101 gttttttcaa aatataaggg atttataatt tatttttaaa ttattgtata aaagaacttc
    20161 aacttttggt tacataaata ccttcttatc ttttttaaaa cgctctgtat gcattttctc
    20221 agttgttaat accactttct gtggaatctt atataatggt agtttatctt tacagaactc
    20281 tcttaatcgc tttctaaatt cacttacact ttcatttgta cttaatttaa ccacagcctt
    20341 aaccatttgc cctgtgattg catttttttc accaacaaca gcaacctcct ttactccatc
    20401 cattagctgt attacatttt caacttcagc tggaaatact ttttctccgc caatatttat
    20461 aatctctgat tttcttccta aaattttaat ataatctcca tctacttcca ccatatctcc
    20521 tgtcataagc cagccatctt gagtaaatgg acttggagca ttaatataac caatcattgt
    20581 agacattgat ttgatctgca acattccatc cactactctt gattcaatat tcttatcgct
    20641 tagtttgatc cacaatgaat cattcgattt agattgtgaa tataaaactc catattctga
    20701 caaaccatac atttgtgtaa ttttaacatg agggaatatt tcgtttattt tacttagtgt
    20761 agcctcaggc ataacttctg atccataaga aatggtctgc aaactattta aattatactt
    20821 tttataaacc tcactcagta taagtagatt tataaaagtt ggtgatgcgg gtaaagcttg
    20881 tacttgatgt ttctcaatca tgttacatac tcgattaggg gtacgatcat caataattac
    20941 caaacaccct gagctggaaa tgatttggaa tagagtatta actcctccaa tgtgatcaaa
    21001 taacataaat ggtataacac gttttgcact ccttgcgaca ctgtacttct tttgaagtaa
    21061 tgtaaaatca tgtacaattg ctttactact tccggttgta ccagatgaaa acaatactaa
    21121 tcctggatgt tttaactttt tcagttgtaa taataaatca ttttgaatgt aatccctttg
    21181 tatattgatt atttcaaagc ctcccctttc aactttaatt acattttcta attcaactat
    21241 ttcatagtat tctttcttct tactgtcaac caatgaattt aatatcggta ctacagtaca
    21301 tcctaattca ataagtgcta aaaacattgc tatagagtat ggagaataat ccgcttccaa
    21361 agagactatt gtataatcca tctttctatg ttcatttaac tcccttgtat aaatctttat
    21421 ttgatttaga aaccactcat atgtgtaagt tttatcctcc caaactatag cttcgcattc
    21481 tttattcatt tcaaatcttt caaataaaaa atcaatatgc atacctaacc tccttttaaa
    21541 ttttctcctt taattttttg ttatgttagt gattttaatt gttcctggca ttctaaaata
    21601 tacgcaacta atgtttctat tgttttaaat gggctattat gttgtgacat tgtatctaaa
    21661 ttcaccaaat caactgataa acccaattca tcttctaagc cttgttcaat acttaccaat
    21721 aaagatacca gccctaacga atctaaatac ccctcccaat cataaagatg tgctttcaag
    21781 cctttttcaa ggtcaatttt attttcaaga ttttcattca cttcttcaac acagcacaat
    21841 acgatttgaa taaccttttc tttatttgta tcttccaagt aaatacactc ctttttataa
    21901 atcatctttt tactatgaag atttccttcc ggcaattgta gtagtatata acatgaacac
    21961 taaatacact tattcttcta ctaataaagt ttgtaagtat acgtagtagc cttctctact
    22021 tctcttaatt atcttttccc tattaagact gaagactata attatgttgc agaagaaata
    22081 aaatattttc atgtaagaca cactctctat taataatatc catcattatc aaattaaaag
    22141 attcgagatc acttaagtta ctatcttttt ttaataattt aatatgtgca atcttatata
    22201 gtctttccca taattgtttt atatccatta actcactagt aatattaata aatttatctt
    22261 taaataactc gttcatgtct ataagtaagt catataaaaa atatctactc catctcatat
    22321 caaataaaca tttcaaatac aaaggaaaca tatttctttg tttataaaaa tcttcattta
    22381 tattttcttt aagttcaaga gctgcaatct taccaaaata atatatctta ttgttttttt
    22441 gtataattaa acctcgaaca tactcactgg atattttttt tagtgttctc aaaaaaacat
    22501 ctttaagatt ttccatgctt attttttcct gtataatcac atcaattgat gagtaagatg
    22561 aaattctttc tatacctttt gcttgagcca attcaggtat agcttttcct cctttccaaa
    22621 aagaatggaa ctcctccatt gatatctcac ccataaattt attaggaact ggatcttgaa
    22681 caaatactct atcttctgta agtttgttaa ttgcgaggta atggtctgta acatatttat
    22741 ctgtatggac gtctatatga ctttttataa atttggggtt caaataatca ttactatatg
    22801 gtagaaaaaa ggtgcttcct aaggcaataa atacttcttg acgattcaaa cattctttta
    22861 tatactgaag ccctttttcg aaattagaat atacatgttt ctccatacga aatgtttgat
    22921 tatattctaa caactgtgta tatcttgcta cagaaggtac cgatgtgata gtatccatac
    22981 gatatgctgg tatactatat aactcttcat tcgctattaa actcatgtaa ctaatgctac
    23041 ccatactttt taatttatcg tgaagaattg ggatatagca tgaataataa taagggacat
    23101 caaaagttgg aattaattct ttcattttca ctacagcact caccccatat ttattttttt
    23161 tacagcccta tccagttctc aacagtataa ttcaactgta agtccttagt agctttaaat
    23221 tttctatttg gaataggttg tcctaattta tccacttcaa agagcctaaa tcctcttgaa
    23281 aacttaaacc tgcatgcaag gtcccttggc actttaaaat tccctgcaaa acgatttttt
    23341 tctattctat ctagtatcat gcctacactc atataaattc gttcaccaac tggtgtattt
    23401 tcaggtactt cgactattac agaaacatct acaaattctg ataatgtttc tattacctta
    23461 tattttttag gtattccttt tacaccttgt gtcacaaagg taacttcggc ttctcctatt
    23521 ttcttaggta taattgttcc atcccccata acctctaaca catctgggtt atcaactaaa
    23581 aatacaccat ctaaaacact catttcaaaa ccactatcgt acgtaacaat tggattaatt
    23641 ttcactttca ttccagttaa tccaactaca tctcgaccat ctaatgtaac attaactata
    23701 ttaccaacat ctccaaagaa atatattaat ggtagatgca tacgttctcc ccagtctttc
    23761 tcaaaatgtg caccatttgg atcctgataa aaaattaaat catctctata tttataacca
    23821 ttttccaata aagtttctgc aatatccctc acatgtttta ccaagaaaaa accttccgca
    23881 ctacctatat ccatccatat tttcaagtct ttttttcctt catacatttc atataatttt
    23941 aattccgaat gatcatcttc aactttcaca aagaatggag ataacatccc aattttccca
    24001 aacacttcag gattgcggaa accaatatta taagttgata aaccacctgc tgatgaccct
    24061 attagagcag tgttttcagt attagtcaat gttctaaaat tttcatcaat gtaaggtttc
    24121 acctcattga ttataaattt ttcatataat aaacctgagc attctatatg tttatctggt
    24181 gaaatgaaat gacaaaactc attattttct atgattcttt tatgtgctat acctactatt
    24241 attatctctt gaattttacc ttcataaatt agcatatcag tcgttttgtg gacattccat
    24301 gattcatcat tttttactac tggttcaaac aagcgctgcc cagcatgcat atataataca
    24361 ggatactttt ggtacgaatt actttcataa ccaggtggca aatatataaa tagtttccta
    24421 ctattctcaa gtatttcaga atgaaaattt tcaatcgtaa tcactttaga agctcgttcc
    24481 atagtaacct ccaattttct atttttcact ttcattaata cagttctttt ctagtttttt
    24541 ctttaaaacc gtatccttta ttaactttta atagaatttt tcagtataag cttttgtttt
    24601 aactaccaga atgaaattcc ccaaatttta attacaattg taaaaaaagt ttaagactcc
    24661 accaagatag ttttttctgc agtttgccat tttacaacta cttctccagt tccaaaactc
    24721 ggggtacgat atttatgatt ctctccgcct tcaatcaata gtgtgttatt gatctttcta
    24781 ataaatttga attcaagcaa ggtatcagcc ggaacactta tatcaaaata acccgtagga
    24841 aattgataca ttatttgatt aaaaaatggc cctactgctt tgcaaggatt catatttcct
    24901 aatgaatatg tgttccccat tataaaaact tcactctctg gtatttcata tccattttca
    24961 ataacaaatc gaatacaaac ttgctttgta tttaagacct ctatatgttt ataaatatta
    25021 ctcctagttc ctgtatctgt tacaacagta atttcatatt taccatcgtt tactgctgga
    25081 acttttactt ttatactagt atgtgaccac gaaacaactt ccgcctcttt ttcttcaaat
    25141 aatactgatc cttttttaga agtaaagcca catccttcaa tacaaattat ttgaccaacg
    25201 gttgtcattt tatgtcccac agttcctatt aaaggtatac tatttactcc tttatggtgc
    25261 caaacatgta ctgacccagg tccaagccat aatgaatcta tattattatt ttcaactcta
    25321 attgcttcac catctaaaag accatctaat atgtccttat actttctaga aggaagaatt
    25381 gttttaacat cttttatttc atatccttct gttaaatttc gattcaacgc tattaatacc
    25441 acatcacttc caaagtacct ttcatataca taaatatcat tagttatata tctttctttg
    25501 gtatttccat atggaagtgc ataatttaaa ctacgaaggg aagataaaga ttgtattatc
    25561 ttaaagttat ctgtattcac atcaaaagat tccatttgac cacgattgtt cggatctcca
    25621 tttccaacca tatattgctc tgtaccatag tatacagaag gtattcccct tgaagttaac
    25681 aagaatacta atgattgttc tattctacgt ttactttgtc cattaatgtg aaaacggtcc
    25741 atatcatgat tatcaataaa agtaacaaga ttatttacat cattataaat ttgatatgtt
    25801 tcttcaatca ttttgtgtaa cccatgcatg gaatccattc catctcgaaa aacttctcgt
    25861 actttatgag caaaactaaa gtctaataaa ctcataccac tattatttgc aaaatgaaca
    25921 tttctatggt catactcatt tggattgata taccattcac caaaaataaa tactggtcta
    25981 taattataga ttgaatttag ccaacttttt tgccagccat atgacatgtg ttttactgcg
    26041 tcaactcgta taccatctat cccttggtct agccatagtt taatagcttc tttaaaatac
    26101 aaatcaatag ctatattttg gtgatttaga tctgcaagat caaataaatt acgataaact
    26161 ccgtcttcat attcttcaaa atccgtccca ccattatgat gaaaataatg attgtaatca
    26221 ttatcgtatc caccaagtaa caatccatta tcatataatc taccattttc agcataggtc
    26281 gcatcatcat gtaatgcagg cgaagtgtga ttaggtgcaa aatccataat gattttaata
    26341 tcttttgcat gagcggttgt tattaaggtt tgaaaatctc caaatgtccc aaaaaaagga
    26401 tttgttcttt taaaatcacg agcccaatag ccatgatatg aagtacttcc taccaaatca
    26461 tttattggag taaagatatt ttctaccggt tgagatatcc ataatgacgt cacacctagt
    26521 tcagtaaaat aatttgtatt taatttttca ataatcccta tccaatctcc accaaagtat
    26581 ttctttttat ttttcctaga ttcatcatat aatccccctt tgggattata tgatggacat
    26641 ccattatgga atctgtccgt tacaatttga tatattatat ccttagaaaa attaacgttg
    26701 ttcctattca ccttaagctt atctttttct ttcaaatgac aacctccatc ccatagaagc
    26761 atttaccagc tattttcaaa cgtttagcac tctaccctta agtactattt gaaaaatagt
    26821 taaaatatat ttcgcctcct aactagtaac tcatgtttcg attcaatttt tcacacaaaa
    26881 taatgtctac aagtgggttc tatatttgtc ctataaactg taccatttga tttatgtcga
    26941 agtaagggaa aaaatgtcat tatataggga ggataaatat agaaaattct tacatataat
    27001 tatgcttaca aaatatagcc ccaataaaat acatagacaa aacatttttt atttggtaat
    27061 attcacctga aaatatttgg taaaacttta tgcggagagg agtattaaaa gtaaatacta
    27121 gattattaat aaaaatacta tttatactac taataccaat cttatattcc aaaataaact
    27181 ataaaatata aatatagctt ccaatcttac aaatattgaa aatccaagga aaagctgtaa
    27241 agaaatttca aaataatctg gagaaatatt ttatttttaa aaattttata taaaaattaa
    27301 aacattattg tacagttaaa atgttccttc ctaaatgcta attaaaattt tctttataaa
    27361 ttaaagattt acttctacaa atttgataat gccattagta gatattttct agtaatttaa
    27421 tttcataaca atttaaatcc acttacattc taagatttct atggttaatt tatattgttt
    27481 tttatttttc aaacatttat gtacttaaat cgatttcata cctgccgttt ttacctcaaa
    27541 ataacaatat catatattaa tatagctctt ttacaattag attccatttc attaatcatc
    27601 taactaactc gattactaaa gttcatcacc attagtttgc aaacaaattt ttataaatga
    27661 gatacttaaa tttgtgaggt gacaatacta tgcaacaaca ggtcgaatta gattccgctc
    27721 ttgctgtttc ttcgaaaaag acattatgga aaaatcgtac atttactttt gtatttacag
    27781 gttatacctt atcaatgttt ggaaattcat ttcacagtat tgctttaaac ctctgggtac
    27841 tgcaagcaac aggaagtgcc aaattaatgt ctacaattgc cataactcat atggtcatga
    27901 gcatgttgtt ttcttccatt gcaggtactg ttgcagatag ggtggatcgt agaaaactaa
    27961 tgtggataac agatataata agaagtcttt taatactaag catcgcattt tgtattgcaa
    28021 tacccggtac cccctttatt cttattatta tcttaaccgc tcttacttcc tgtgcaggat
    28081 tatttcagtc acctgcattc catgcttcct tagttgatat tgtaggaaaa gacaaagttc
    28141 aacaagctac tggagtatta aatgtagcag ataatgtatc tcgtatttcg gggctagcaa
    28201 taggaggagt tgtagttgca gcatttggtg gtagcattgc tatctcagtt gacgcagtta
    28261 catttatgtt atccgctatt ttagtgttgc taagtggaaa gtttcctaat tctacaaaaa
    28321 aaacaggaat caaaaattca tttcaagagg accttgttgc aggattcaag tatatatggc
    28381 agaacccttt tgctaaatct gttattatac tctcgcctac tttaatcaca tttttcactg
    28441 cttcattaat gcttattcaa gtaatgtctg taaaagtgtg gaaggcaaat ccgattgaat
    28501 ttgggataat tgaatctagc attccaatag gttatatgtt aggcgcaggc attattatct
    28561 tttttgataa taagttacat cgacggggtt ggtggataat cctgagtatg gttttactag
    28621 ctccaatctt tgtagggcta tcttttgctc catctgttct ttatgcagta ccattaattc
    28681 tcctcttggg aatacttttt tcattttgta cattgcttgt caatgtgatt attaaagttg
    28741 aggtagatcc tgagttacag ggaaggactt ttggaacact aggttctctt acgagtattg
    28801 catcaccagt cgctttagca atttcctcat ttttcgctga catttatggt ccaccattaa
    28861 tcttattaat aaatggggtc ttattattta tttcaggact aattgtactg ttctttctta
    28921 aatcaattag atcatataaa tgattctttt tcgttataaa aaaatttaag tatccaaact
    28981 tgaaaaaagc cgaaattgtt aaggatatca actccttcgg ctttttttct atatcattta
    29041 aggagagatt tttatgccaa agaaaatact tatactcgga acctttctga tagcggctag
    29101 ccttttaggt tgcacagata tagaacacaa agatactctc aacaaaatag aagcacccgg
    29161 aaaagaacca gtggatgtaa aagaaaaagt tgcacttaaa catatgacag cagaagaata
    29221 tttaaaaaac tataataaaa ttaaaagtac tgtatctaca caaggcattg aaattcttcc
    29281 atttaatctt gaactagaaa aaaaatctaa tacatatagg ttttattacc ctaaagaagt
    29341 agataaatca gatcaagata tgaaatgggt aagtgttatg ttaggagaaa gcggaaaagt
    29401 aattgatgga attatgtata ctggctacgc agatatacct acgattaagg caatgattca
    29461 agctactaac attacatgga ctaatgaatt agatcagtta attggttcaa taggaaatga
    29521 agatttttca aaaacattgg aaattgaaaa agtgaaacta tctgttaacg gtaattcgaa
    29581 aaatattaaa gttatgatag attcaatgaa attagatcca cctcaatccc tttaaaacaa
    29641 atatagtccc aaattcctat ttaatttctt taattttaca ccatatagaa atttatttag
    29701 cttttaataa ttaagactag ctatgagact atataaaaaa tcgtcagcgc ttttaaaaag
    29761 caactgacga ttttttattc tctaacattt tcatttaaat tggcatcaac aataattcca
    29821 ttgacatcta taataattat gtatgttata tatttcttaa tctcttgttt taattaaata
    29881 acagattcgc tatgcgaacc gaacaaacaa tctcttattt ctccatgatt ctacaaatgc
    29941 gctttaaatt ttatacaact tgaaactgac ccaccaatgt catctttatt tgatgaggcc
    30001 ttttctattt ttaaatctta gtgcttttaa tatagtttct ttcatgattt cgtttcgatt
    30061 tctcttttgt ttccgttgtt cttgaaatga aattgaaaat taattatagt atcccaaatg
    30121 gtatacacaa gctatttcac acaaatgatt gaccacgttc cttaaattgt atttaaccat
    30181 taatttttga attaccaata atatttttct tggttattac attaaagtta atattatgat
    30241 atatttatat tcggaataat tatatcttac atttaaaggg agaattctaa tggataacct
    30301 actattgaaa aaggacttaa caacggatca aatggttctt gttacttcag agtttgagaa
    30361 aaagaaaaaa tcaaaaggac ttgcttacct aatttggttt tttctaggcg gacttggtgg
    30421 tcaccgctac tacgcacgtg actttggtat ggcaattgcc atgacactga ctcttggcgg
    30481 acttggtttc tgggctttaa tcgatgtttt ctttattgga agccgaattg gtaagaaaaa
    30541 tgaaatatta gaacgtgaaa ttattatgaa agttaaaaag atgactgctt caaaacgttt
    30601 atcttcataa aagacctcct ttaggaggtt ttttatacaa acacttcaat tttacgtaac
    30661 tcgtccttac ttctcttttt atgtattttt atgttttaag aaaatgactc caccaactag
    30721 taacaacgat gctcccactg taatagactt gacgcttgta tggaattgat cacgcagata
    30781 tttcgatgta agatttcatg tttaattcag atatattgat atacactaac aatgaactac
    30841 tcaacatttt cattttaagt tagtatatca aaccctaact acctaaagaa ctcaagtaaa
    30901 cgtatcttat gtcattttaa aaaatacaaa agtaccttat attttataag gtacttttgt
    30961 attttttatt ttagaattcc tcgatttaaa ctgtaaaatt gaaatataat acagattacg
    31021 aaccgtttta cacgtatctc ggatggactt cagaatcaca tattgttata actactgcta
    31081 ttcttctcta attacatcta taacgttatc ctttttaatt ttccgaagcg gaattagtac
    31141 cgatacataa ctaatcaaca gtgcagtaat aaatgtgata aaactagatt gataaggaat
    31201 aatccattca aaagacaccg tatttgacaa tgctacataa agaatatacg acaacataca
    31261 gccgaaaaag atcccttgta tacttccaaa gaaaccgtac aggagtcctt catatataac
    31321 catctttttc aaatccttct gtgacatacc aatcgatttt aaagcagcca attcttttct
    31381 tctcataatg atgctgactg taatggtatt taaaatattt acacatccaa ttagtgtaat
    31441 aacagctata aatccgtacc ctaatatttt tatataaagt atattgtctg tatggaaatt
    31501 actttgaaca atattatttt gtacatctat agatgcatct ccacccagtt tcttttgtat
    31561 atctaaaatt gtagcatcag cccgagattg attctctaaa tcaatttcaa aacctgttaa
    31621 tttttgtgga gatggtgtaa tatattcagc tatttgttca ctagtaataa aagttatggt
    31681 atccatcact ctgctcatat taaaaatgtc caattctaca attgcagcta tttttaaagt
    31741 ttctagtttt tcttcattgt aggagatttc ctctgtagat tttctttctt gctgacttgt
    31801 tatttggatt tcatccccta cctgaaaagt gcttagagaa cctatatatt ttttacttgt
    31861 attcatatca tttgatgcag cttgttttac taaaacaacc tctttttcac gatttaattt
    31921 tgaaatatca attcttccac tagttacatt ttcagctagt ttctttaaac tattctcatc
    31981 gtatgctttt atttgtgttt tcataatttc tacagtttga ttattatatt ttattttttg
    32041 atacagcgat tcatttcctt gtaattcttt aatttgttta ttatttggta ctttcgtata
    32101 aaaattattt gcctgatatt tcttgtacag cttctctacg ttattaactt tataaatatt
    32161 ttgactcata cgatctatgc taggcttgtc taaatttgaa ttaaccgtaa ctgatatatc
    32221 cgattttaga gcttgaattt ccggttgttt acgctgaatg gcagtatcta tgagaaacgt
    32281 aaacgtgata tacagtacac tacttataat aatagacaaa attgtaactg tatatctatt
    32341 gggattcctt tggatatttt ttaatgccat acttaacgga aaagatagtg gtttctttaa
    32401 ttttgttctc ttttttttct ttattttttc tttttttata gctaatcggc tacttacggc
    32461 caataacggt gaaattctac ctgcaaaaaa agcaggaaaa tagcttgaaa tataaacagt
    32521 tatcaatgta attaaagaac atacacatat aattaaccaa tctaatttaa ttgtatatcc
    32581 tatagagttt ttaagtacgt ttatcaatac ttgattaagt aaaaagacta ctaatatact
    32641 gcacaaaatc ccaaaaaaga tagcaataat agaaagaaat gttgcttccc ttatcacaat
    32701 ctttctgatt tgtttttttg tagctcctat actcctcaat aacccaaact gtttcattcg
    32761 ctctactata ctaatttgaa atgcattgta aataataaca attgtagaaa tcacaacaat
    32821 cccaatacta atagcggctg ccgccattat ctccacacta ggctttaagg ctttctttaa
    32881 ttggtcattc actcttatat tttctttatt cgtcaataat ttaaattgat tttcaacttc
    32941 atcaaagttt gcgtacttat gcaattcaat caatacgcta ccttctccaa ctttaaactt
    33001 atttttatat gtcaataatt gaccgggttt attttcctga ttactactag acttatttaa
    33061 caaaccaaca agtttatatt ttttttcatg aatagtaaac ataccgccta atttaagatt
    33121 aggcccgaag taaggcagca tccatttttc taaaacagcc tcgttttcat ttgaaggtag
    33181 cttaccttct acaggaatac tagactttaa cagcttcaat gcttgatgat ctgcatacat
    33241 ataagagaca gctatctcat caaattggat cacctctcct ggagttatga tgccataaga
    33301 agatatatta ggattacttt ttatcatatt gaaaagcttt tgattataat tttcaactga
    33361 aatatttgca gaacccatag aacctttttt agcattttca attcccgaag tgtatccact
    33421 attaaaaaaa agtccaatcg ttgttattag cgccaacgct agaataatac ctgttaatgt
    33481 tagcaaagta cgttttatat tacttctgag atatttttga cttaactgtt tgtaactatg
    33541 aatcaatact cctcccctcc atatttttct tgactttgca ctaattgttt atctgaaata
    33601 atcatgccat ctgtaatggt tataattcga tcagagtttg atgcgatagc aggatcatga
    33661 gtaattaaaa tcaccgtctg attatatttt ttagccgtta cttttaataa attcagaact
    33721 tcttttgtat tttttgtatc tagatttccg gttggttcat ccgctaagat aatatcgggt
    33781 ttatttataa gagatctacc aatagatacc ctttgttgtt gaccacccga taattcagaa
    33841 ggcaaatgat ctcgtctttc atttaaccct agagttctta taatttcatc caggtaatga
    33901 tcatctacct gttcttcgtc caatagagct ggcaaagcaa tattttcttg tacattcaag
    33961 acaggaatta aattaaaaaa ctgaaatata aagccaactt ttcttcggcg aaaaatagag
    34021 agttcattat ctttataatt gtagatattt tcatcaccta taaacacatt tcccgaactc
    34081 ggacgatcca gccctcctaa aatatgcaat aaggtacttt taccagaacc tgatgctcca
    34141 actatggtta cgaattctcc cctacgaatg gaaagattaa ttccttttaa cgcctgtact
    34201 tgcgtttctc cttctccata tgtttttact acattttcta atctaacaac ctccatacaa
    34261 ctcatccttt tcacagatta attttgaatc tctacaaaat agattttatc cttatcgtac
    34321 tcaccattct cgtctttcac tgcatacact tttgaaacgt attccaccac cttatttacc
    34381 ttatttttat ttttataatc aaacttttct tttgcaaact gaattaacga aaggcttact
    34441 tctttttctt ttaattgttt atacgtttcc tcattaacaa ttactatcgg tgatgaaaaa
    34501 tagccaatcc aattattttg ttcaatatgt tgaacaggta tcatttgtcc atttaaattt
    34561 aaatttccat ccttaacttc ctcatcttcc gcttcttttc tataaaataa atttttttca
    34621 ctcgctaatt cttttatttc ttttaccggg gttgaagtta ttgaactatc ttctttagat
    34681 aagggtgttc ttacaattcc tttttttaag aatttttctg ctgtagattt tgtaataacc
    34741 gcgtattgtt tctttctaac agatgactta tcaaggtctt tgtccatctc ttcttcagtc
    34801 atattttctc ctttttcttt ccattctttc ttaatatctt ctttctgttc ggtagtgagt
    34861 tcttgtttta ttacttctgt gaccaattta taactataat ctgctgtttg cacgttttga
    34921 tctttataca gatttttaac agcagatata ttttctttcg ttccagatac cataataccg
    34981 tctactggtt gtgagggacc atttatataa cgatttacag caaaccctat acctataaaa
    35041 attgctgtta ctactagaaa tcctattatc tttttcattt tcttcctcct catatactat
    35101 gtttaatctg ggattagaac agtaggtttt ttctttatat aaacagtggc taaaatgcta
    35161 caagtcttaa taaagaatga ttaccttcag tatagacgtc tttaattgtt aattgaataa
    35221 ctcttgtctt actatatata ctttaatctt acagtttagt aagattacta aatctaactt
    35281 ttgatatact cgtaacactg atcaagatat actttaaaat taaatggctt ttatacactt
    35341 atttaagtac acacatattt ttcaaattct caaaaatccg ctcccattcg gctcttattc
    35401 tcaatgattt gtttttttaa atccatttac ataattaatg cgaattcaat ttcatttaac
    35461 atttttgtat aagataactt aaacaaaaca ttaatggttt tataaaaacg tacaaattca
    35521 acaagacact attacaaggt ttttcaaaat ataagcaagt acatgtatga attacataaa
    35581 tattctactt taagtaattg tttgtatctc attatgtact aaaaagcttc aagccgattt
    35641 gggtattatg cttatactca gaaaagcctc taaaattcca tttccatact aaactatttt
    35701 aaattagcca accaacgtgt aaaataactg tcataatcta aaatactgcc ataatcaaag
    35761 acaaatgagg agagatactg tggataaagt attattcgtt gaagacgata acgatctagg
    35821 aatggctatt gagtttactc taaaaggaga aggacttgag gttataagag tttctactgt
    35881 acaagatgca aaagaccaat acgaaaataa taaatttgac ttagctatat tggatgttgg
    35941 actaccagat ggaaatggat atgatttatg tacctacctt aaaagaaaag gtgatatacc
    36001 tattattttt ctcacagcac tggatgagga ggctaatgta gtaatgggcc ttgatattgg
    36061 tggagatgat tatataacaa aacccttcag ggtaaaagag ctattatcta gagtaaaagt
    36121 acaattaaga aaaaaaatta aaacagcttc taatactata ttgaggtctg aaaatataca
    36181 ccttgaagtt gaagcggcta gagcttttaa gcatgagaaa agtataaatt taacacattt
    36241 agaatacaaa ctcttattaa cgttaatgct aaatcctcat aaagtgttac aaagaaatga
    36301 gatattgaaa aaaatagtag atgaaagtga agtgtttttc gatgaaaaca ctctttccgt
    36361 ttatgtaaaa agattaagaa gtaaaattga ggatattccc caaaatccta actatataat
    36421 cacacaaaga ggtgttggat atttttggaa taaaaacgtc agtaaggagt aatttaatga
    36481 taaatagaga aataaaaatt aatatactta cattagcatt aatcgctttt ttatttatta
    36541 tatatcaagg tatcacagtt catattctat atgaccattt aaagaatgat tatattacta
    36601 tttggagtga aattaccggg aaactaattg cacaaaaccc agaaaatgaa tatgaaataa
    36661 tacaagcact tacaaatgat acagcgaata aaaaagagta ttccagtgat ggagaaatgc
    36721 tattaaatca atatggtcta tctgctgaat tagactcaag actttttcct tatttaaata
    36781 aacatatatc tcaaaacaat atatacatgt tccttggagc aatagggttc agcttaatcc
    36841 taatttttct aaattactta caatataaat cttttttctt aaaaattaga aatgtaacag
    36901 ctgcagcgaa taaaattatt gaaggtgatt acaccattga tatcaaggaa aatagagaag
    36961 gagatctagc taaacttgct aattcttttc ataaactgaa aaatgttatt agaaaaagta
    37021 tgcataattt aatggaagag aaacaatttt taattcaaac tttacaagat atttctcatc
    37081 aactaaaaac accactctca acactaacag tgaacaatga tatcttatta caaggtaaat
    37141 taaatgaaca gcaatatcat tttttacaca ataatgatgt tcaaatttca agaatcagct
    37201 ttttaataca taatttatta aaagtttcaa aaatagatgc tagggcaata ctatttgaaa
    37261 aagaaaactc tgatattatt gatacgattt atgaggtcat tgctagtttg aaaagtaaat
    37321 taaataaaaa aagtatgaac atacatttaa aagccaatga aaaaacatta cttttccatg
    37381 acagtatttg gatgcaagaa gctttattaa atattttaaa gaattccatt gaacattcaa
    37441 atgataatag ttccatttat attgaagtca caaactcccc tattcatact gaaattataa
    37501 ttcaagattt tggtgaaggt attgcatcag aagatttgcc atatatattt gatagatttt
    37561 acaaaacaaa aaattctaat aaagaagggt ccattggaat tggcttagcg ctatcaaaat
    37621 caattatcga agctcatcat ggatttatta aagtagaaag ccaaaaacat tcattcacaa
    37681 aattcacaat aacttttatg aaatattaac agtacataaa agttattata aaaccctaac
    37741 ctttgagtat attttttaaa aattaatcat ctgttaaaaa aagaaattcg attaattttt
    37801 cataaatgac tgtagagaga taaatttttc ctttgggggt aattaaaaac cttagcttga
    37861 tgtgcatagg atcaccatat caaaaaagga aacttgtacg tttggacaca atttagaaac
    37921 aaaatatccg attccttgta cgttaaggga ttagatattt attttactat tttatattgt
    37981 gtacaatttc ttgcttatga ggtctgtgtg gcaaccgaac caaatctgat gataagtatt
    38041 agtggacatc aaaaatagta cattaatata attgctttta ttaattatac aagtctacct
    38101 gtggcaatag tctcaggtat tttttcgttc attgtgtttg tttaatttgt tattatattt
    38161 tcttaataaa aaataagaca cagcccaaat cacgacagcg catactatag ttcctataca
    38221 cttaatcaaa atcatttatt ctcaaattat taattacttt gcttcaatac ccattctctt
    38281 tacgaaaagt atcttttcca ttcatgaagt cagctgtatt accaggaatg ctatacttca
    38341 tattcttttt cttagctttt ttcttcaccc tcttctcttc tacaacagct tgtaaatctg
    38401 ccttccattg tttaaacaaa tccatttcac gacacagcga atttgtaccc cttggtttaa
    38461 atctgaatca aataactata ttatatctat ttatataatc gtttaatata aatattcatt
    38521 tttccaaaaa ataaagagca cctgacgatt tcaggtgctc aaatatatga agtggggcta
    38581 ccccattctc taatatatgc ctgtccttat taaaaagtgc aaaaaaaggg tacccttcaa
    38641 caaataaata tggtgctcca aagtttcatc tcacatgata attcgtccca tgaattcatc
    38701 atatgcttgt ctaattagaa tgttcactgg ttcaatgcgg aatttctttt taacttttaa
    38761 caaattaaaa acatccattt tggatactta atgtacacta atattaatat tgaatagctt
    38821 tattgataga ctgtctagag caaaaaatat actagctgaa actgatctat atccaatatt
    38881 ctttcctgta acattgatag taatctccgc taaatgggtt cgcacatcat ctctttcaaa
    38941 aagtttatct tcaacctttt cgactattgc tacattatcc acttctttaa aagttttcag
    39001 caattttgtt tgaagtaaag taaaatcgaa attttcacct ttaaccacat caaatttaat
    39061 ctacattttt aactagtaaa tatatttata taaatatatt tttgtatatt aacattaaat
    39121 aattcaaagg tcattcttta ttaaaatccc ctattgctta aatttgttct ttattttcac
    39181 ataaggtacg tgaaatttta ttatctcatt attgaatagg agaaacttga atagctagta
    39241 tgcccccaat ctactctgca tggttccact atccattaag cctttaataa tttacgtgtc
    39301 ttatctattt cgtatgtgtg ttaaccagtt cgtttgcaaa cttgttagca cattttttat
    39361 atttcttcta tatatatttc ccttcacaaa catatcatac tttcccgcta actcttccag
    39421 tttcttttct ttgtatttgg tatgtataaa gaaatgaagt attattattt ttctatgttt
    39481 ttttattcta aaaatacctt ttcgtttcat gaggcttcat tttatacatc atattaatag
    39541 gagaaaacat acatgttacc atttgaatcc atattcaaga aacaaaatga taaaaaagac
    39601 taccataaaa acccactcat tactagaaaa aatacataat ataattgcga acgtataaaa
    39661 ttcaggtata ttttaagggg gaaaattatc caatgtcaaa tgaaccgtgt ccaattattg
    39721 ctccgtgtcc agttgtcagt caaacacaaa cacctttatc taatgcacca gcagaaccta
    39781 ttgttacggt aaatcctata attaaagttc cagttgtttt agcggagaga acacttcaaa
    39841 ttgttgtaga agcagatgtt ccattagatc caccggcatc tgaaattaaa cgtgttctaa
    39901 aaaatgtatt tttaacacaa ggtaaattag ttcctgtagc atttactcca gtagaaggta
    39961 cgccttatcg tcgtgttaca agagcaaaat tatttgtatc aggttatatt cgtaaaaata
    40021 ttgaatatgc atctggtgaa tgtaatgcag ctttatatga tcgtattgct aatgttcctt
    40081 tttctggatt tgcagattta acagaaggtg attttttcac tttaccttta attgcagctt
    40141 cttcagatac agcctctcat tttattaatc ctaaggatgg cgatttacct cgtttggata
    40201 aatatttctt cgaaaatcat gtagtttata atgagcaacc tactgttgaa ataatcagtg
    40261 ctaattttta tgaattagat ttttctccat gcccaacaac gttagaggca acatttgatg
    40321 ctttacgtga aaaaattgtg ttagatctta cactaaaagt gttgcaagta caacaagtac
    40381 gagctggtat tgtttaataa atagaaaaag acattacctt ctttatagaa ggtaatgtct
    40441 tttctgtttt gataaaacat acataatatt aacaatgagt gtatataact gatatgggtt
    40501 tagttataaa ttcatcggat gggatgtgtg ttactgatga ataagccatg gtctggtaat
    40561 aatatggggc ataaaattta taagattaaa aatttaaatg agcaattagt ttcaaagaaa
    40621 aaacaaaaaa aagagaaaga gaaggagaaa gagaatgtat tttctgaaat gagtcaaagt
    40681 aatagagtaa attccatggt ggtaaaaaca ccgttttctg ttgtgtcaga agtaactaat
    40741 tttttgacaa atcctatttt gagtgaaaga aggcaagaag tgtttcaatt tgaaaataac
    40801 aatattaata atgaatttcg tgaattagag acacaattaa tagctacctc aaattattat
    40861 tatgaagagc cgtattgtaa aatggtttct tctaagattt ttgaaaatag aattcttttc
    40921 gaattggatt taaagaaaaa tacaagtgat attccaagaa taaataaagt agaatcatca
    40981 tgggttccta tacacaattt catagtaaag aaaaaagaaa tagaatttga gaactatata
    41041 acaggtgaat taccaattga attgggtaga tataaaacag aaattagctt acaagaagtg
    41101 atagatttta agaagaggat tataggtttt caaaacattt cacaagatgt tattttaact
    41161 gaaagtaaat tattgttatc aaagagaaca gagagagcaa attcaatttc aaaagaaatt
    41221 gtaatagata aaggtacttt atttgtgaat gggcatattc ttcaaacaat tgaatgtctt
    41281 atagataata aacaatctgg tgataatttt tattgtttaa tgcagaatat agagttggaa
    41341 atagttatta agattttaca aaaacaagag ctgtccaatt gattgaagtg caccccaatt
    41401 gttagacaca gtctaacaat tggaggtgca ttttttatgg ctaaattttc ttcaaaagaa
    41461 aaaatccaag cggtgaaacg atatttagat ggtacagaaa gtggaaaaac aattgctaaa
    41521 tctataggag ttaaccctag cgtacttcgt gagtggatta gacgatatga gtcttcaggt
    41581 gaaaaggcct ttgaaaagtg ctatacattc taccngttat tgaaaatttc ttcggtatca
    41641 tgaaatcgga atttctgtat cgaaaagaat ttgaaagtat aacacatttc aaacaagaat
    41701 tagcaaagta tatagaatac tataatcata aaagaattaa ggcaaaatta aagggtatga
    41761 gcccagtaca ataccgggct cataccctag aggctgccta atgaaacgac ctgtctaact
    41821 ttcgggggtc acttcagatg aaggacggct cttgtttttt acttcacaaa cacataagct
    41881 tcatttgctg ttacatagta tagaatccat aatactttta ctggtaatcc acgatcacta
    41941 gggattttag ctaatgactc aacgtattta tcatagctac gtttgaactt ctcgcaatct
    42001 ctcgtttcac ataattctgc aggaacaaat cgtttatttg catctgattc tgcaccataa
    42061 gcaatgtata tgagaattgt aaacttttct tggatatagg atcagaaaag aattaatgat
    42121 gcaaaattac atatttcatt tttatatatt tatttataat aaaatggaat tgctcaacat
    42181 tttcattaaa gatagtctat caacctctaa ctacctaatg aactcaagta aacgcatctt
    42241 aagtcatttt aagaggtaca aaaggcaccc ttttgggtgc tttttgtata aaaattctat
    42301 ttttttatat tcgataccaa ccacgaacct ttttaaaata atagtatcat tatgtctcct
    42361 ttttagagat tatttttaat taccttgaat ttttcgcacc agaaccggaa aattcctgac
    42421 tactcgaaat atcaactatt aagtgctaat attcaataac gcgtactgaa aatgattaaa
    42481 catttttata aaccagtgga acatttaaga aatcaatttt tctcttatcg aaatttaatt
    42541 agcttacagc aatacagtgg tcatatattt ttaagaataa cggaagaata tatagaaatt
    42601 gctacagaaa tgtgaagttt aattaattta ggaggaacaa atttgtttaa tcagcttgta
    42661 aaagttatac cgaatttatt tacgattgga aatttattgt gcggtgtttt ctcaatcacc
    42721 ttgaatatga gtgaatattt aggagcagcc tccattctca ttttcttttc agctgtttta
    42781 gattttcttg atggaagaat tgcgagaaaa ttaaaagtga acagtgagtt tggcatagaa
    42841 ttggattcct tagctgatat tgttagtttc ggcgtcgctc ctgcgctttt atttcataca
    42901 atggcagcac cttctatttt aacttctttg gcatttatcc ttttcccaac aatgggtgct
    42961 ttaagattag ctaaatttag tattcaacca actattggat attttaaagc attacctatt
    43021 tcagctgcag gattatcatt tgctggtata ggattgtttt catatagcaa tgcatagatt
    43081 actttaatcc tcgccctctt aatcgtaagt cccattaggt ttaaaaaatt tcaattgaag
    43141 tcacgcccag cgccataaag gagcatttca aatggattta acgcgtcact atgtataaaa
    43201 aagcgggaca ataatattaa attcggtgcc attcgtaaaa attaaaacct tgtatttatg
    43261 gctattgggt taattcatcg atatgttgtt ctaaaacttc aatacacttt taacaggagc
    43321 ccctttatca agagagcacc cgttcttatt ttttcttctt ttctgtcggt tggctttgtt
    43381 tagcaaaatt agatgaatca tcaaaattcg gttgcttttt accagcatta ttacttctac
    43441 cttttcccat atgtaatgca cctcccctcc tccttactat tcccaataaa aaaattctct
    43501 tgcatccaag agaatttttg attgggttct tattaataat acccaattac ttccaacact
    43561 gctatttgat aaaagatgga tccaatgtca aattctttaa tgctgaaaaa agcattacat
    43621 tttcatattt agatcaattt ttagatggac cacctattta tccgaattta tctaattaca
    43681 cgatccttcc ggaaggaaaa gtatttatct atcatcacaa ttatttcata atgacagatt
    43741 ccacgcttca tcttatagat aaagacatat tgcaaaaact ttatttatta aagaactgta
    43801 taccaatttc aaaaattaat ttatcctact ttaaaatttg accccctatt tcatcatatc
    43861 cctctcactt tgtcgaaaaa tacttagaat aatacctata tttaaaagaa tttcttagtg
    43921 gaattttcat catcaataat tattatctaa aagatactaa tctaaagaaa actctactgg
    43981 ttaaaagcta accaatagag ttttcttttt tatctaagga ttcttttaaa aagtgtcttt
    44041 tttatagtat tttaaaaaga attcctcata ctaacacctt attgttgcgg ctattcattt
    44101 atttcaatat gatacttttc catctcgtat atgcaataga caatgatagc taaactccaa
    44161 ctgacaccat aataattatg tgtgtagaag tcatatcccg ccttaatacc tttctctatt
    44221 acaacaaatg taaatcctaa agccacccat ttgttaattt tcatcttaat aaacgttaaa
    44281 gagataatta ttaaaaataa aatatttgta agatgattta tcattagctc atatttttga
    44341 atgtatactg ccatcataca agcaacgata ttagtcgcaa tgccaaaggc aaccatcgct
    44401 ccccaacccc tgtccgaaag tcccattcct gagtcagtcc cttcctgaac aaaaatcctt
    44461 ttctttaatt cgttccttca tcctattcaa ggtatgctaa attatccttg tctgatgaat
    44521 atctatttat cttttcatat agagcaaaca aaatttctac ttataatttt ttctttatta
    44581 gacaaactat gtctaagccg tttgaactag cggcttcact cttctggtaa tgagatagca
    44641 caatttattg aattgactaa ctcattcaac ccactggcac cggcaggcaa caaaatagtt
    44701 gtctgccatt ttcatgtata ctttttctaa tttcattaca aaccaaatgt gtgctgtatt
    44761 gatttcaaaa ggacagaatt tcatttttta aaatgtaaaa aagataagat cctatctact
    44821 tttggtatag gactttttct tttcacacat actatttttg aacttgttta ccaatacgtg
    44881 tcctaatggt gtcttgaatt cctcctaaaa agggctgcag atacgactgc atgccctttt
    44941 atttacgttg ctgctctata ttgagtaaaa taattaaaaa ctaaaaatgt aatattacat
    45001 attttttctg ttcagattat gttaagattc acttcatagt cgaattatgg tttcgtatct
    45061 aattcagcaa tatgtgaact gtttacctaa agaaaagaca cccaaaaggt gtcttttctt
    45121 cttttaatct aaaaaacatt tctcctattt agtaagatcc aattagccct ctaacctaag
    45181 cctcatattt aaaggcaatt taatcataca ctcaagagtt ttcatctatt tcaatatact
    45241 tataacttaa tttccaatca catttccagc actatatttg ctttcttaca gaatttctgt
    45301 cttgttctta attctgtcaa aatcctcatg tagctataca aagaatatat gctactatga
    45361 tattaagaaa ctatgcgttc ccttaaccct gtatccggcc ctgtatttat tacagggtct
    45421 ttgtttattt tatttacttt tattggctta taagagttaa tacacaacca ttttcaatta
    45481 aaaccgttta aatgttagtt agaaattgaa ataatatatc tattagcttt tttaacaaat
    45541 gaaatctact attagatttc taaatgtata ctgtactaag caccaattaa cactatacaa
    45601 atagtgtcaa ctatgttaat tgaatattgg taatagtaag tataaatatt atcaatttac
    45661 tatatattac atttatgtaa aaatagacgt atgttgagct tattcaaaat ctttccccta
    45721 ataaagattt gaagtagcat ttcatgattc tccttactgt taatatgcct tgaaaaagaa
    45781 ccctataggg ttctttttct tttcattata acctcagtaa gtccttattt aacatgcaaa
    45841 aaggactgct aattatttgc agccctttta cacgttaata tacacttgta ttacatgctg
    45901 aaaactttat tatattaggt atttatacca actaaacatg ccattatcat ttagatatat
    45961 aacacttcaa agtttagaag tatacaataa caaatctttc ccagcttcca gctacataac
    46021 tagtaactgt taattctcta ccaccatttg ctgatatata tctaccatta cttagtgctt
    46081 gtaatacata tatcctattg tctccaccat tatataagat aaacttttcc catgcaccaa
    46141 ttgatgtacg atctgctact attctaccat ttgaatcaaa cgaaacatac ttttacgtat
    46201 gtttaaccta cagccctaaa atttctacaa tctgacgagc tttattatta tcaatataat
    46261 aatgcatctc taatcctttt ctttctgcac ggattacaat tccttttaac tttgctaaat
    46321 gttgtgaaac agtggattgt ggaagtttca atatttctgt taactgtgta acattgcaca
    46381 ttttataatg cattagctca cttataattt ttaatcgaac cggatgcgcc attaccctta
    46441 ttacatctac atcttcttcg cttattttag ctaggtcatt attagatatt actgttaaca
    46501 tttctcattc tcctttatta ttaatttcta ttttcctatt atccttataa gtaatactta
    46561 tagataatta caatttttcc tgttgagaaa atatattcta ctcaatacaa aaagacacct
    46621 attcaaaaaa cagtttttac cgttccaatg aattggtgtc ttgaaatttt ttagccacac
    46681 tttatttatt catattttaa tctatatatg attttgaatg ctgcttaata tacgttgcaa
    46741 agcaaaagga atatttccat ccctttttaa acataatcat aaaataagtt atataaataa
    46801 tttgttatat ttccatgtac cctagctgat ataatgtata aggaaattat tgattaatta
    46861 atggttaaca tatattaggg aggtacataa gtcatgatag aggtaatcgc gtcactattt
    46921 ttagtagtcg tatattttat tagttatctc ttttcaacag gagaagataa gaaaaaagca
    46981 aaagctgaat taaaagaaat tgttaatggt actcatggaa aaatattggt aggatttctt
    47041 ggaggtgcgg cagttacagg aatatttgta gtcatttgga tcttatcaga gtaaaccttt
    47101 cagacatttt agcttatata acgtataatg cagttattgg ttaattaaga agaaaagcat
    47161 tagagaaaac aagatatgaa ataatatata aggatctcgc cttttctgtt gaatggtgag
    47221 ttttttaatg tacaaaaaaa agacacccta aggtgtcttc ctccgacttg aaccacttta
    47281 attttatata aatatacacg tattacccct ttgttatacg tgtaaacaca tcctataaaa
    47341 cagaatcttc tatttacacc agattgttag ttcacaaaat atcaagagat ttgagatcaa
    47401 tatgttacgt ctttcaaaag aatctgcttt atagaatgta tccacaattt atattttact
    47461 acatgtaata tttatatagt atatttttgc gaatatgtat aattgcataa agtttacgag
    47521 aaaaagagag tataatttga tattgtgtaa tgaagataaa acccacctac ggaaataggt
    47581 gggttatttt atattggtga gcttgtataa gtatgataga ataagaacaa ctatatattg
    47641 tagggtggtt ggttgcgatc ctttctctta tttataggga aaggaggtga ccgaatggac
    47701 attctttttc aaatattatt agaagtatcc aaaactattg tctgagagat cgcagttttt
    47761 ggatttaaaa aagttacttc taaaaaacag aagaagacca cccctaagcc agcaaagcgt
    47821 gggcggtctt ctaaaaaacg caaaaattaa tttttaataa ccgatcacct tacggtagca
    47881 gttacttgaa gagatgttga cgcatctctt cttttattat atacgtacag caacattgaa
    47941 atacctttaa ggaaattata acaaatgtaa aaaaaaaaga aaagcccact ggtaccagtg
    48001 gggtattgtt tgggtactac tatctcattg cacaaaaggg cctttgcatt aaaataatat
    48061 catattctta aagttgttat attgagaatt gaactacccc cactttcact tcgtttagaa
    48121 gtgagggatt cctaagtaaa tagttctatc gaactctaat tgattaggct aaccccgcag
    48181 tccttgcggt tagaagcctt atcgcttcat tctttagatt gatacttgcg ttaatatccc
    48241 tatcatggtg tgtacgacaa gaaggacagt tccattcacg taggtttaaa tttttaacgt
    48301 ctttattttg atatccacaa caagaacata attggctgga agcaaatgtt ttcgatacga
    48361 caatgacttg tttgccatac cattttgctt tgtattctaa catggatcga aattgcaacc
    48421 aatatacctc actaattgct tttgctaact tatgattctt taacatattc gatacttgca
    48481 aatcctctat accgataaca tcgtggtttt tgatgatttc agttgaaatt ttgtccaagt
    48541 aatcttttct agtatttgat atgtattcat gaattctagc tacctttact cgttgtttat
    48601 tccagcgaga agatcctttc attcttctag aaagaacacg ctgtgctttc gccaacttat
    48661 cttctaatga tcggaaaaac ttcggatttt catagtgggt tccatctgac aaaatagcga
    48721 aatcttttag tcctacatct attccagtgt aagaatgtgt tttcggaagt tcttgtactt
    48781 ctgtttcaac taatagtgac acaaaatatc taccagaagg gttccgtcta actgtagcat
    48841 ttacaatacg cccctctact tcgcgacttt tggcaaatcg aacaagtcct agtttcggta
    48901 actttatttt gttccctaca acggcaatgt tttcatttgt ttgttttgtg gtataagatt
    48961 gtacgttgtt cttcttagat ttaaagcgcg gtgcactgtt ttgttttttg aaaaagcgtg
    49021 tataagcatc cgcaaggttg cgaacagacg actgaatcgc aatactatcc acttctttta
    49081 gccaaacaag ctctttcttc atggcaggta gtttggcaga gcatgtacca taggtcaagc
    49141 cttttcctgt ctctttgtat gcttgatccc ataaggatag gaaatgattg aatacaaagc
    49201 gagaacaccc aatcgttttg ttgattagaa ttgcttgtgc ctgatttgga tagatacgaa
    49261 acttataggc tttattcatc attatttgat tcacctccat ttcggtatat gactattata
    49321 caccaaacgt acattcgata ggtagtggag taacactttc tgtatgtcga acaattaaga
    49381 tggcttcctg ccatcccttg ttcgaagcca attcatctcc cccctactca ctgggctgtg
    49441 ccctccacgc tccttgagga aggagtcttc ttggctaaaa tgataaaact acttatctta
    49501 ttaaattaag tagttttatg aagtatccca gtttatagag caggataatt ataatttcaa
    49561 aatataaaaa cttttagcca ttgttatttc attacctatg tttagttctg taatcccagt
    49621 tttagaataa gtctttgttg aagaatgtat acaatagaat atcaaggttc tattagatga
    49681 aattctgaaa agtaaattac gtacagtgct ggagatagaa ggttttttaa aacggcaaaa
    49741 aattagatta acattagact gtgtgaacaa attgaactat aaataagcag ctgcactagt
    49801 aacagtatta aggcttattt tgctactctt ccatataatg cttctagaag ctttaattta
    49861 aaaggaattc catttctatt cgtacaaaat tgacactcct cccctaaagt ggccaactaa
    49921 cgtcagtagg attcttgcta ccaaaggcca aatccatttc ttgtaccgct gaagtgtaaa
    49981 gattgcggtg tgccatcacc aatcccacaa cagaccgtat agtttcgtag gctatggtac
    50041 tgtgatcata ccgtacagat tgttggttct caaatgtatt tacgtctttt gcatgactat
    50101 gaataaagta taccttgttt tgctatacaa aaacgatgag ttcatcccaa gtctaaagac
    50161 ggactaaagt cctgcgtagg cttttctata ccgtaaattc tgtgaacggt attttaaaat
    50221 tgtggtaaca tgagcctaga tataatatat tcaacaaata tcttaggatg catgagatat
    50281 aggacattcc tttggcaagg aagtctctgc ccttaatgac cgtgaagcgt ctcatcctag
    50341 tgaaagggat aggtaataat tattgttctt aaaattctga attttatata ttttatttat
    50401 acaaagtaat ttgttactta ttttatattt tattgttaga atggatacca agttgtagga
    50461 ggtgatttac ataattacca atattatctt ttcaatttta gaaatatgga ggagggacga
    50521 gattgttaag taatattttt ttctttgatt agatttagta atatcattaa aatttatttt
    50581 tttgtatatg ataattaaaa aataaaaaag gatacacata aaaaggagat gctaataaat
    50641 gaaaatacct tgttttgtta tgcgtggagg aacgtcaaaa ggattatttt ttttagataa
    50701 acatttacct tcaaataaat caattagaga tgaggttatt ttaaaagcgt taggggcagg
    50761 aaatgctcgt ggtgttgatg ggatgggtac gttagatcct ttatcaaata aaattgcaat
    50821 tattcgaatt tccactacac caggaataga tattgattat ttatttttac aggcggattt
    50881 aaagagaagg atattagacg atagtgtaaa ttgtgggaat ataattgcag ctgttgctcc
    50941 ttatgcagta gagagcggat tgattaaagt cgggtcagga aaagaaacta taacaattag
    51001 aaatttaaat acaaatgtaa ttgttgaatc aactatagcc actaaaaacg gaaatgttgt
    51061 atataacgga gatattaaaa ttgacggtgt tccgggtaca ggagctccga tagatttgaa
    51121 ttttaaaaat tcaatcggct cagttacagg gaagttattt cctacaggtg caaaaacgga
    51181 tgttattaat ggaattaatg tatcttgtgt cgatgtatca gtgccattaa ttataattcg
    51241 agccagtgaa ttaggaatta taggaaatga aagtccagat gtgttaaatg caaataaaac
    51301 atttttacat gacattgatc ttattagaaa aaaggtggct tgtcttgcaa atttaggtga
    51361 tgtatcaaat aaggtcatcc ctaagattgc ggtaatttca aaacctaggg aatctggcac
    51421 tattacatca agatatttta ttcctcacca atgtcatagc actcatgcag taacaggatc
    51481 gctcgcatta tcagcagcca taaaaattaa tggtacaact gcataccatg ttgcaaaaaa
    51541 taatgattta aataaaatga aaaaattgaa tcaaattata atcgaacacc cagcggggaa
    51601 aattcaaaca gaatcagtta ttgaggagtc atctaatgga tatgtaatta agaaatctag
    51661 tattacacga acagcaaggt tactttttaa aggcgaatta ataatacctt gatcaatgca
    51721 ttgtttttct tgatatagtt ttaatggcac attttttaag caccgagaaa tttaaagaat
    51781 aacgtttctc ggtgcttata tttattaagg aggcttaaat taaatggata atcttaaaaa
    51841 agcgacattt tttatggttc tttcaggaat tagcttttca ctttctggat tttttgcaga
    51901 acatgctatt atatcaggag atttctttgt aactttaaca gcaaggtttt ttattccttt
    51961 tctattctta gtccctttta ttataaaaag aatggggaaa atttcatttt ggagtaatag
    52021 ttataaacaa ttacctcgag ctttttctat tacattttca caggcattat tttttttatg
    52081 tgcagctaaa acctcacttt tcatagcaat ggttttatat aatacaggtc ctatttttat
    52141 ctgtcttatt accctttttt caaagacgag acgtgcgaca agagcagaaa tattggcagc
    52201 atttgtaggt ttttttggag tgtttcttgt tttaaaaacc ggtggtattg attatgaatc
    52261 attcctttat ttgggggtag gtttactttc aggattatcc ttagcatttt cacaattttt
    52321 tttacataga agtgcacaga cggatgataa tctatccatt atggcctata catacctata
    52381 tggaacaata atatcgggtg tactctctgc atgtttttca aaggggaatt atattggtgt
    52441 atttacgaat agtacaatgg tactagtatt tttattttta atggcaatgg gaagtttagg
    52501 gaatcaatgg tttagaggaa gggcgtataa gttaactacg agaatttcaa atttatctgc
    52561 gttgttatat ttaaacattt tgttttcact gttactagat atattgttta ataatagtat
    52621 tccatcagtt attcaaatta caggtgctat ttttgtgatg ggtagtgctg ctattccaat
    52681 tatagtacgt gtaaataaac agcaaacaga acaaagaagg gcagcaagtt cataaaaaat
    52741 agagtagata aaaggtttcc ttccacaaaa acatgtagca gttgtgaaag atatgtcatt
    52801 gtctgaacaa gtatattctt gtatatacgg tgcaaatctt catagagatt atagtgcagt
    52861 tattaacaac aatgaagcaa taagcctatt agcatgaata ttaataaagt agcctttgga
    52921 acaagagatt tagttcgacc gtcttaggat gaatttctta gctattaaaa gcaaagacta
    52981 atcgagatga actcacttcg aacagtttgt tagaaagcca agtggcgaat agtagacctg
    53041 acctagattc gaatattcat taaatttagg atgttataga gaaaaacgtt atatttatgt
    53101 atatttttgg aagttcctgt gttgtaattc actttgtgaa gcattctaaa gttcatctct
    53161 ttacagtttt ttaccttatt attctctatg tataatacta ttgacgaaga gagtgtatat
    53221 cctctcttct ttttttatca ttttagccaa gaagactcct tcttcaagga gcgtgaaggg
    53281 tcctagccca gtgagtaggt gggagatgaa ttggcttcga acaagggatg gcacacagaa
    53341 agtgttactc cactacctat cgaatgtacg ttaggtgtat aatagtcata taccgaaatg
    53401 gaggtgaatc aaataatgat gaataaagcc tataagtttc gtatctatcc aaatcaagca
    53461 caagcaattc taatcaacaa aacgattggt tgctctcgct ttgtattcaa ttatttccta
    53521 tctctatgga atcacgcata caaagagaca ggaaaaggtt tgacatatgg tacatgctct
    53581 gccaaacttc ctgtcatgaa gaaagagttt gtttggctaa aagaagtgga tagtattgcg
    53641 attcagtcgt ctgttcgtaa ccttgcggat gcttatacac gctttttcaa aaaacaaaac
    53701 agtaccccgt gttttaaatc taagaagaac aacgtacaat cttataccac aaaacaaaca
    53761 aatgaaaaca ttgctgttgt aggaaacaaa ataaagttgc cgaaactagg tctcgttcga
    53821 tttgccaaaa gtcgcgaagt aaaggggcgt attttaaatg ctacagttag acgtaaccct
    53881 tctggcaaat actttgtgtc attgttagtt gaaacagaag tgcaagaact tccgaaaaca
    53941 caatcttaca ttggaatgga tgtgggacta aaagatttcg ccattttgtc agatggaacc
    54001 atctataaaa atccgaagtt ttttcgatca ttagaagaga agttggcgaa agcacagtgt
    54061 gttctttcta gaagaataaa aggatcttct ccctggaata aacaacgagt aaaggtagct
    54121 agaatccatg aatacatggc aaatgctaga aaagattacc tggacaaaat ctcaaccgaa
    54181 atcatcaaaa accacgatgt tatcggtata gaggatttgc aggtatcgaa tatgttaaaa
    54241 catcataagt tagcaaaagc cattagcgag gtatcttggt cacagtttcg gaccatgttg
    54301 gaatataaag caaaatggta cggcaaacaa gttattgtcg tatcgaaaac ctttgcttct
    54361 agtcaattat gttcttgttg tggataccaa aacaaagacg ttaaaaatct aaacctacgt
    54421 aaatgggact gcccttcttg ccgtacacat catgataggg atattaacgc aagtatcaat
    54481 ttaaagaatg aagcgataag gcttctaacc gcaaggactg cggggatagc ctaatcaatt
    54541 agagttcgat agaactcttt acttaggaat ccctcacttc taaacgaagt gaaagtgggg
    54601 gtagttcaaa gatcttgtat ttctttttta gtgaatagct ttttagtcat tttaaaattt
    54661 ctccggttct aaattttctt tctataatac aagaaatacc ctatcgaata gattttttta
    54721 cggtctattt aatagggtac attttataca gatatttact tttataataa gtgtgcaagt
    54781 tttgtaatag tgctctattt attctaattg gagtatttaa gctagatact cctatatgga
    54841 tatgtaattt tacatatcca tataaaagac agatatgtat taatcactat taaattatat
    54901 tgatatcatt tttaggtgag ggattcattt agatataaag gaattaatgg atttttatgt
    54961 ttaattatca tagtataatt atttcacttt atgaaatgaa atttggattt aacttttttt
    55021 aaatataata ttatataatt tgaatgaaaa aatatctgaa aaatcaaatt taatcaaagc
    55081 gattttctgg tttacttatg aaaaacatag tgtttaaaat gagggggaag taagctcctt
    55141 atattctatc aaaaataaat aaaaaaaaga gatgtaatta cttttttgaa aaaatctcta
    55201 tcttcaagta tgtgtgaaga aatcctaacg ttaggttgta caacatttac gatcaaaact
    55261 tgtaaaaaac aatagtgaag aggtgtacgg aatgaagaat aaaattatga caggattttt
    55321 aataacatca atcgttactg gagcgactat tcctatcaat actctcgcaa cgccaatcgt
    55381 tcaggcagaa acaaaacaag aaaatataga tatttcctca gcattacgaa aaataggtgc
    55441 acactccaaa ttaacacaaa cctttatcga tggagcctta tcaagtccga atgtacaact
    55501 tgaagaagtt ccatctttaa atacaactca atttctaatt aaacaagata tgaaagagtg
    55561 gtcatccgaa ctttatccta aattaattct attaaattca aaaagtaaag gatttgtaac
    55621 taaatttaat agttattatc caacattaaa aggatttgta gataataagg aagataaaga
    55681 agggtttaca gatagactgg aagtccttca agacatgacc atcacaaacc aagaaagtgt
    55741 gcaacgtcaa attaatgagt taacagatct aaaactacag gtagataaga agttgaaaaa
    55801 tcttgatact gatgtggcaa aaacacagag tgtccttaat tcagagggaa caggaaaaat
    55861 agataagtta aaaaatgaaa tgctagatac aaaaaaatca attcaaaatg atttacagca
    55921 aatagcgtta ttaccaggag ctttaaatga acaaggacta aaggtattcc aagaaattta
    55981 tagtctatca aaagatatca ttgaaccggc tgctcaaaca gcagtagtag cgtataacaa
    56041 aggaaaagaa ataaacaatg ctattgtaga cgcagagaat aaagcagagc aagaagcaaa
    56101 agaaaaagga aaatcagcta tagaaattga ggctgccaaa aaagaagcac gtgaagcgat
    56161 agagaaaagt aaaaaaggtg aaatcgctgc agctgcagtt acaaaaacga aagagtatga
    56221 tcttatgaaa gtaattgatc ctgaaaaaat taaaaaaaca tataatactt ttgctgaaat
    56281 taataaacta acagcagagc aacgtgcata tttaaatgat ttagagaaac aaaatcagaa
    56341 attatatgac ttaacgacta aattaacagt agcagattta caaaaatcaa tgattctttt
    56401 catgcaaaat gatttgcata catttgctaa ccaagtagat ggagaaattg agctaatgaa
    56461 acgttacaaa gaggatttgg atctaataaa taatagtatt acaaaattat cgactgaagt
    56521 tgataccaat aacacccagt ctcaaaaaga tacattaaga cgattaaaaa gtgtaacaac
    56581 tcaactcgaa gaacaagttt ataaatttta atattaagaa attaggttta ataaaaatat
    56641 tataacgcaa ctgaaaataa ggaggagaat caaatgatga aatttccatt taaggttata
    56701 actttagcca ctttagcaac ggttataact gctacgaatg gtagtactat tcatgcactt
    56761 gcacaagaac agacagctca agaacataaa atagaaaatt atgcgttagg acctgaaggg
    56821 ttaaagaaag cgttggctgc aactggctct catattcttg taatggattt gtacgcaaaa
    56881 actatgatta agcaaccgaa tgtaaattta tccaacattg atttaggttc aggaggagga
    56941 gaattaatca aaaatatcca cctgaatcag gaactgtcac gaatcaatgc aaattactgg
    57001 ttagatacag cgaagccaaa cattcaaaaa acagctcgta atattgtaaa ttatgatgag
    57061 caattccaaa attattacga cacattagta gatactgtaa aaaagaaaga taagatgagc
    57121 cttaaagaag gaatagggga tttaatcgat acaattcata caaattcaaa tgaagttact
    57181 gacgtcatta agatgttaga ggctttcaaa acaaagttgt atacaaatac tgtagatttt
    57241 aaaaataatg ttggtggtcc agatggacag ggaggattga cggctatatt agcgggaaaa
    57301 caagcactag tcccacaact tcaggccgaa attgagaatt tacgttctac acagaaatca
    57361 cattttgata atgtattagc ctggtcaatt ggcggtggac taggagcagc tattttagtt
    57421 attggaacga ttgcaggagc ggtagtaatt gttgtgactg gtggtacagc tacaccagct
    57481 gttgttggcg gtcttacagc tctaggagca gctggtatcg gtttaggaac agcagctggt
    57541 gtcgaggcat ctaatcatat gaattcttat aatgaaattt cgaataaaat cggagaatta
    57601 agtatgaaag ctgatctggc taatcaagcg gttatttcac ttactaatac gaaagacact
    57661 ctaacatatt tgtatcagac agtggatcaa gcaataatgt ctctaacaag tattcagcaa
    57721 caatggaata aaatgggggc taattataaa gatttatatg ataatatcga tcaaatgcaa
    57781 gaacataaac tttcgttaat acctgacgat ttaaaagctg ctaaacaaag ttggaatgac
    57841 attcataagg acgcagaatt catttcaaaa gacattgctt ttaaacaaga aaaaacaaac
    57901 taaaaattaa tatatattca taggaggaat taaagtgaat aataattttc cttataaact
    57961 acttgctgta tcgacgtttt taaccctgac aacaactact gtagtttcac cagtagctgc
    58021 ttttgcaagt gaaagtaaaa tagaacaaac cagtacggaa gatatatctc tttctgtaaa
    58081 cagtgaaaag atgaaaaaag ctttgcaaga tgctggggta tttgcaaaat ccatgaatga
    58141 ttactcttat ttgttaatta ataatccaga tgttaacttt gaaggaattg atattaaagg
    58201 atatacaaat ctacctagtc aaattgcaca agatcaaaag aatgcaagag agcatgctac
    58261 aaaatgggat gctcacataa aaaaacaact tttagatacc cttacaggaa ttgtagagta
    58321 tgataccaca tttgacaatt attacgatac attagtagaa gcaattaatg aaggagatgc
    58381 agatacatta aaagaaggca ttacagattt acaaggtgag attaaacaaa accaagcata
    58441 tacacagaat ttaattcaag aactagctaa gttaagagat agtattggag aagatgtccg
    58501 agcatttgga ggtcataaag atatcttgca atcgatttta aaaaatcaag catctggaat
    58561 agatgaagat gaaaaacgcc taaatgatgt tttagagcaa ataagacatt ttaaacaagt
    58621 agaatcggat ggaataataa ctgtatcata tccttcaatc cctacatgga ttgctggagg
    58681 tgtgatgata ggggtagcaa gaaataattt aggtacgtta gagccgttat tagtgcaatt
    58741 acgccaaacc gtagactata aaataacatt aaatcgtgta gttggagttg cgtataataa
    58801 tattactgaa atgcaaaatg caattggatc agctattaat gctcttacct atatgtcagc
    58861 acaatggcat gatttagatt ctcaatattc aggagtgctt aatcatattg ataaagcatc
    58921 ccaaaaagca gatcaaaata aatttaaatt cttaaaacct aacctgaatg cagcgaaaga
    58981 tagttggaaa acattaagag cagatgcgtt tacattaaaa gaaggaataa aaacattaaa
    59041 aatggaagct ttttcttcaa aaaaataggt atatatagat ttctttgcga agtcagctaa
    59101 aataatgggg tattattgga aaaatgagaa ataattactt gtattaataa attataatga
    59161 cagaggtata ataaatatta aatgcacccc aattgttaaa aacagtctaa caattggggt
    59221 tatagtttct ttataattaa atttactcta gaagaaaaac aaatgctgta atacattatc
    59281 aaagatggaa gtgagaatat aaaagatagt attaatagtg ataggtaagg ttttgacgtt
    59341 atccccccct tatcccccac tttacaccgt acgtgaggga gagtaagtag ccagcgagtt
    59401 actaaaaaag tttagcattt ttctaactac ctctcctaga acagggcatg acagtttccg
    59461 tggcacctag ataatagttc tgctgaatat cgaatcagcg cctaacattt tcagttagga
    59521 acgtgtcaca caattatagg attgaaaata agccgttcca aacgaaacgg cagttatttt
    59581 taatatttct tcatctgggc ttattagaaa atacgcactc aacaacaacc aaaaggagta
    59641 gaggccctta agtcgaagaa aaagggggaa ttattcataa agaccaagag tcttaatata
    59701 caagttgtat tttcaaacta cattcaaaaa gaatgggctt tttcaagtgt ctgtagaaaa
    59761 gaacccttta tgacgatgca tttgtggaat ccttttacaa aatcataaaa agagagctta
    59821 ttcaaggtgc taaagtaaat aatacaattg tacataagta gtcttaggca attagattaa
    59881 ttttcttttt ggactcatat accaatatta agtttaatta acatagtcaa atgctgagtt
    59941 atatacaaaa aaattatttg tcataatttt tttatataaa tgtaaggatt aaaatgtaca
    60001 ttttcacttg tttaagcgtg tacaaattta atcattttct ttactaaaat gatctttaat
    60061 tcgatacgat taccctacca tgctaacaac cgtggcatga tgtaagaaac ggttgttagc
    60121 atggtaggat cttgaaaaat ttcgtctcat gatttgaaat ttactttcgt ggttaagatg
    60181 gtactacgct tttcataccg catatcaatg aattgaaaaa taattttgca tcctccggat
    60241 caattggtaa atatctgatt tcagcaatga taagtaattt gtactttata tattgtttca
    60301 attgggattc taaacgacgc tctagtttcg cacgcttcaa atttttaagc aaatcatgat
    60361 atttaataaa atttaggtgt tgcagaactc ataaatatcc aaaaatgaat gcataaaaaa
    60421 atccgttttc ctggaagaat gatagtaacc caaactatca ctggaaagga tgtatttact
    60481 agtatgataa ccaattttga tcaaaaaaat ccattttaca aattttattt gcgtatgtag
    60541 aaagtttaat cattggagaa gttccgccta ttacaggtcg tccactcatt tatagaaaaa
    60601 ctttacgtaa attaacctgt cttttgcatc aatatccttt atttcttgta ttttgtgact
    60661 ttccttttgt tcctcgtatc tctacttttt cacgtgtagg taacttggtt tcaaaacgaa
    60721 ggtattccat tgattcataa acaaactctt caagaggtga atttaggttt gattccctgt
    60781 gttttaatcg atagtatggc cttacggagg agtttatacg attctcaaac aaagaatagt
    60841 ctactcgtta tggttggtat aagaaatata aagctcatgt ctgttctaca ccagatgtcg
    60901 tatgcattta caacagcgaa cgtaaaatgg ttcctgcatt gctttaaggt atgcaaaacc
    60961 aaaatgcgtt gtttccgttg cagatgctgc ttatgatagt cagcacgttt atgaaattgc
    61021 acgaacatat aatatctttg tcatgaatcc aattaagtca cggattggtg aataaattaa
    61081 gagtacacat cattgtgtaa tgtcgcattc tatacaaacc atttttggta agcagctgat
    61141 gaaagagcgt ggcatatcga tggctcatat aaccattatg cgtaggttca tcaatatggg
    61201 tcggaatgat gaaagagtat ggagtcactt taagacaaca aatgactccc ggagagtcga
    61261 tgaaacatat atcaaaatgg atgtatctat tcgtgcagtg gattctgaat acaacacaat
    61321 tgatttgtat ttcagtgaaa caagagatac aaagaatgca aagcgtttct tcaagaaagc
    61381 tttttggcct tttcatgttt ctaagcctcg catcattacg gtggataaga atccggctta
    61441 tcctatagca attgaacagt agaaaaagag aaaaacatgc ctgtcggtat gtaatttaga
    61501 caacagaagt actggaataa tgtagtggag caagatcatc gttttatcaa gaagcgagtt
    61561 cgttctatgt taggattgaa gttacttcgt acagctactt taattttaag tggcatcgaa
    61621 gctatgcaca tgatcaaaaa acaaattgat ttacgagatc attatgtcca aaacttttga
    61681 aaagaagtta ctaatagtat gtagtttctt gttgcccctt atatatatca tttaattgtt
    61741 tcaaaaggtt tttcaaatat atattagact cgattgtaca aattttgttt taaatataac
    61801 tgtttcaaat ttatatatat tgttggtaat ttaaagattg ataaataata tttatcttta
    61861 ttttagatag acttaaattc gagtaaacga aaatatatta aatgaagaat atataactca
    61921 tctttttttt tgtttatttt aagagttaga tataaataat tctttgaatt tcacgccgga
    61981 aaaattttca attaattagt catactctaa tgggattttt attacagctt taggactgac
    62041 tacatctcct atcatgagga ttagtagatg tgtatgcatc tggaacttga aaattataaa
    62101 aatataggta tggatatgct ggtattagag gtgtatggga aagagattca cttagtttta
    62161 tattactttg gctaaccttt gtataaagag tatatagatg tggtattaaa tcgttggtac
    62221 ttctaaacag ctacatactt agattgaaga ggttttagtc tacacatata aaacgactaa
    62281 accccggcta ggtatttaag gttttgttac ataaaattca tatctcctgg aagagcttgt
    62341 aaaaaattta gagttaataa gttttgaatt tcttgagaga atagttctaa ttattatata
    62401 caaaaaatgg tgatataaag acatcatttc ctataatttt ggagaaagaa cttatgattt
    62461 ttttaactgg atattgatgt gatcatcctc attaggaatt atagttttaa tataagtaat
    62521 tattgtaatt agtttttata tttgtataat cttaatataa agaaataaaa atttttatat
    62581 agtgtgaggg gaagagtatg aaatgcagat aaaagcagtt actatagaag aaatctatca
    62641 ggagatattg gatggaaaaa gaagtagatt cccatccaat acttggaggt gggatgagaa
    62701 taatgaaatg gctaaaagag taacaagata tttattaacc gaaattttaa attggaacga
    62761 agaagagata aagcaaaatt ggaatgtctc tttaattgca aaatatcgat tacgtggagt
    62821 attgcagcat agatatgaaa atagtccgta tgcaatgatt aatgatttat accctaatca
    62881 atttaaggaa tgggaattca aaatgactcc attaaatttt tggacgaaaa ataaggcttt
    62941 acaattatta aaatggacaa ttgaagaaaa agaaaaatta ttaccaaaaa aaattttacg
    63001 aatttatggg caaaagtggt tgaaggaaca aaaactaagt acgccattaa gggtattttg
    63061 ggatgggagt ccatatgcga tgattaatga tttatatccg aatgtattta aggaatggca
    63121 atttactaaa tcccctaata aattttggac gaaagaaaaa gcattacaag cattaaaatg
    63181 gacaattgaa gaaaaagaaa aattagatct ggaagaattg agaaatattt acgggggaaa
    63241 atggctaatt caatctggat tgaaaggcgc ttgtcaatta tgttgggagg atagcccgta
    63301 tgcaatgatt aatgatttat atcccaatca atttaaggaa tgggaattta agatgactcc
    63361 taatggtttt tggacaaagg aaaaagcact agatgcatta cggtggacaa ttgaagaaag
    63421 agaaaagtta acagatgaac aattactaca aaaatataca attagatgga taaaaagtca
    63481 taggttatgg acaccattaa tgaaatattg gaatggaagt ccatacgcaa tgattaatga
    63541 tttatatcca aataaatatt tgaagaattc attcagaggc tatgtaaata agtcttaagt
    63601 aattcgttta tacatttaaa aatcaaaaaa ggtttcagat tgtttggaaa tacgttatca
    63661 actatagaca gtataaagat aaaattttag atatctttaa ttacttagct cggttttgtt
    63721 ggtagaattc ttttgctcac gtctcgtagc tggatacaga ataaaattta gcttattaaa
    63781 ttggatgagt taaatttcga gaattttccc gctgaattgt aaaactttgt taaggacata
    63841 acaaaaagct gttatatctg agttcacagt atttttagcg atgaaatttc cattgattaa
    63901 tttataagat agcccatatt ttattggacc tatggcctat ttttatgatt tagccgtacg
    63961 tttacacgcg tcttaagtaa agaactactt caagacttat taccatctat cttataaata
    64021 cgatggtatc ataaatgtaa agcgcttaca acaagggaat aaaaagaatt tatgaaaatt
    64081 ctttttttga tttatgtcat tttataaaaa tgtatcaaaa tatcaagaaa ataattcatt
    64141 tccattactt tatttattgt atttactttt gattgtatat ttttaatgtc ttttatacga
    64201 ttcaagttat acatactaat tcaatagaca caaatattct attgaattag taattgtatt
    64261 catatttgtc aaaaacaatt gtgaaatatg taactaatat tttacaattg tggtaccagg
    64321 agtctagata tagcaatgtt aaagaatagt ttaagattta tgcaccatga atgtaaaaat
    64381 actacattgt tatattaaat ttaataatta cttgattttt attattctta cacataacat
    64441 ttaagtaaat acttaaatgt tattgggggg aggattttta ttgaatgatc tttttaaagc
    64501 tttagcagat ccaacaagaa ggaaaatatt agatttgtta aaggagagag atcttactgc
    64561 cggagaaata gcttctcatt tcaatatgtc aaagcccagt atttctcaac atcttaacat
    64621 tctgaaacaa tcaaatttag ttaaaaatcg aaaagaaggg aagtatgtct attacacatt
    64681 aaatacaacc gttgttcagg atattttgaa ttggcttata agtattaaaa tcggggagga
    64741 aaataaataa tgaggaaaaa aacatgttca tatcttatta ttatgattag tttagtggta
    64801 agtttcatat cttattttaa attaggggat gagaagatat ggattctaag cattatgccc
    64861 acgataatgc ttatttcaaa tgtaatattt aatatattag tgaaaaatac attattaact
    64921 gagggaaacc tagaaaatca acttgattta agaatcattt ctaatgcaat gttaatgttg
    64981 ttatgtatta ttcatttagt aattgtaagt actgagtttg gatatactat tacttttgaa
    65041 ttagtagtgg gtatagcaac tggtatattc attatggttt tatctaactt tatgcagcga
    65101 gtagaacaaa attatatata cggaataaga accccttgga cattaaagaa taaggaagta
    65161 tggagattaa ctaatcgatt ctctgcaaaa atctttttta ttacaggttt aatgataata
    65221 ctattatcaa ttttaacccc gaaatttgta attttaagta tgattagtct tgtggcaatt
    65281 gctgctttaa tatctgtgtt ttcttcatat atatttttta ggaaaattga gaataaaaat
    65341 atacaaagtt gattacaagt aaaataatat aaagaactca aaagatgatc tataataata
    65401 ggtcatcttt ttttgtgaaa tgaaagggct attaatttta caattaatag cgtagaaaac
    65461 tataatttgg attttatgaa aaaatgtatt aatttttaaa aaaatgtgaa ttaaatcacc
    65521 atacttccaa ggaaattata tccaatagtg taatttattt tagatgcagt ttgtttagtg
    65581 tggggaaatt aggcttagta attgtaaaac ataatatttt ataaaattaa tatactattt
    65641 gtgataaatt tgtgaaattt tgtgtctaaa gatatcattc agtgtgtagc aaataatctg
    65701 tatataaaaa ttaaaagagt tacaatgttg tatcaattaa ttaattagct acttaattaa
    65761 ttgttcttat tatagttatt aaatttggag gggtatatga aacggttata cggttctacg
    65821 cttgttttaa caggaatttt tatttttatt ttatttctga tgggatctca aaatagctta
    65881 cctaaaaatc ctataagtaa tttaaagagt tttactgtaa tgaaaatttt cccacaagga
    65941 tgggggtttt ttagtaagcc acctcgtgat gattatacat ttattttaga tgagaatgga
    66001 gaatctgctg tgggttggcc aaataacact atcaaaaatg catttggtat aaatcgtggt
    66061 ggtagatcac aggggattga aatgggatta ctagtggcac aagtacaaaa agaaaaattc
    66121 aataaatgtg acgaagatat tgatatatgt gttaaaaaaa cacatgaaag agtgaaggtc
    66181 aaaaatccaa cacctaaacc aattttatgt ggggattata cactagtaac aagaaaagta
    66241 gtaccttggg cctgggcagg aattacatcg ccttcagaaa tgtcttcgga atttgtaaag
    66301 gtggaatcaa tatgttcaaa aaaataaata gttttgctta taattgggcg atttctaata
    66361 atccttggac tagtgtttat ggagtagcca ggtcgttaat agccttatct accttagtta
    66421 ctttaatttt taatgatgtt tctacattat tcaggcctgt tgcgggggta gaagaatttc
    66481 cagcatgctc aatttattca attagtatat tttgcctagc ttctggttca tatttagggc
    66541 tatttaagtg gttagcagtt ttgattttac tattagttgc ttctggatgg agaccaaggt
    66601 acacaggtgt tttacattgg tgggttgcgt cttcaattca aaatacagct ataactcttg
    66661 atggcggtga acaagtcgca actgtgctga ctttgttact aatcccagtc acattattag
    66721 ataagagaaa atggcattgg gagactggtt taaaagaaac aacatccaat tctcaattgc
    66781 attttagaat aatatcttta gtctttttag ttgctgtaaa gatacaaatg tctttcatct
    66841 acttccaagc agcaattatt agattgaaga atcctgaatg gctagatgga acagcagtat
    66901 attactattt tagtgatcct atgctggggt tgaatagcac cttagcgaat cttataaatc
    66961 cattactggc atcacctttt gtttttttca taacttgggg tactacaatt atagaactgt
    67021 ttttagcagc ttctctaatt ggttcaaata aatattggaa aatatatctt tactcaggtg
    67081 tgttattaca tgctggtatt gctatagttt taggattaca tagcttttcg ataattatgt
    67141 gtgcaggttt aattttgtcc tattatccat taaatagaga atttaaattt atatcaaagt
    67201 taaattctct taagactaaa agtgaaaagg acattttaga taagaaaaaa tttgtatctt
    67261 aatagtggtt atcaccgact tattctataa aaagggagaa ataaaatgaa gaaaattgta
    67321 gcatcattga tgagttttgc tcttttaatg ggcgtaatgt ttcaaggaag tatgcaggct
    67381 aaagccgctg taacagaggc aagtgtaaaa gttttttctg gtgaagaatt atttaaagga
    67441 ttattctttg gacaaggaaa agtggcagaa aaattaccta atttctattc taaggagtta
    67501 agaaaagcta caaatactcc tgagatggaa aaacaagcta atgatttagt gggaaaagtt
    67561 aaagaaaaag atgcttctta tctagcagag ttagaagctg cggtttattc taataatcct
    67621 caaaaaattg aaaaagcctt aaataaaggt ggagaaattt taacagatat tactaaagat
    67681 atgggcgttt catcggctag cctagaagtg gctgaagatg ggactggaac tgggcgttgt
    67741 gcagttcttg gattagttgc aatttattac gctgcagtag tggctcaagt agctgcaggt
    67801 gcagtatatg ttgctggcgc tgcagtgtat ttagctacag cagctgttaa tacatggggt
    67861 aaatctatga atggtgataa cctatctaat gatttattgg tacacgatat cgttgtaaat
    67921 ctttaatttc taatttttgg caaacaatac aaatgagttt aagtcggttg agataataaa
    67981 tgaaacagtt gttaacatat gtttagttga caactgtttt tatagttttg aataggtgaa
    68041 gtatcggata ataaatctgt attgatgtca attttataat tttactgtcg tattggatac
    68101 agaaaggaga cctatatggg aaatattata ttatttgatg gagagtgtaa tttttgtaac
    68161 caaagcgtac aatttattat taaaagagac actattggta actttcaata cgcctcactt
    68221 agaggggatg tcggaagaga attactagaa cgatataata tagatgtaaa catagaaagt
    68281 atagtcttaa ttaaacatag taaatattat attaaatcag atgctgtaat aaatatttgt
    68341 aaagagttgg attatccttg gaagctagca gtttttctat tattaattcc aaagtttatt
    68401 cgtaattttt tatatgataa attctccaaa aatcgatata agttatttgg aaaacgaaat
    68461 acttgtcaac tacctccgcc agaaataagg agaagatttt tagattaata tatataagaa
    68521 taattaaatg aaaaatggga gaacatattt tatttaatgt ggctgacatt gcacatttta
    68581 cacttccccc taaaggggca agctgactaa catcattggg attcttgcta acaaaggcga
    68641 attccatttc tggtatcgct gacgtgcaag ttggtggtgt gacatcgcca ctctcatgac
    68701 aaaccgatcg atttgtgttt agatgtttaa gcgtcagctc cttgatgaaa catattattt
    68761 tacaatatca taaatttgga aaacgaaatc catatgatat cttgttttta aggaaaagaa
    68821 aatcctttta aattaaatcc aatatattat ccaatttttc gttctttttt atgtttaaat
    68881 cctcaaataa aacaccattt tttattacta aatttatttt tgataaattt ttgatgttct
    68941 ttataggatc atcaggtaat actaataaat tggctttttt tcctacatct atcgtaccta
    69001 ctttttcact aatacctaaa atttctgaat tactctttgt aaccaaatga agtgctttct
    69061 tttcattgat gccaccaaaa cgaatcatat gatccaattc tcgccataga tcatagtgtg
    69121 atacataagc cattgccgca tcatttccta cacctacact aatgtcatta tcaattgctt
    69181 gttgaaaact aatcatcata tttgtataca cgatttttgc gttttcaaaa agtacatcat
    69241 tgatatttgt tatgttcctg tctagtaatg tataggggta tgcagcttga aatgttggaa
    69301 tcagtgacgt atatcctcgt aaggcatttg gattttgctt ataaagagaa atgatttctt
    69361 catccatcgt agcgccgtgt tcaattgtat ctacaccacc ttttaaagca atcctaactc
    69421 cttcggtact ttctacgtgt gcggctacca tcatgccaat tttatgagct tctttacaaa
    69481 tagcgtatac ttcttcttcg gttaactgaa ttcttcctgc ttcaccaatt gtctttgcat
    69541 ctgtgacgcc acctgttaca caaattttga tcaaatctac accttggcgt acattttttc
    69601 gtacattttt cacaccctcc caaggaccgt ctgtttctag ggccaaatat ggtgccccat
    69661 gcccacctgt ggcactaata aagaaaccgg aaactattag gtctggacca atcaattttt
    69721 cattttgtat atcatcacgc aatttcacat cttgatagaa aaattcgcca acagagcgaa
    69781 gtgtagttat accagattga aatgagacta gagcattttt tttcattcta ttgtaaataa
    69841 atttctttcc taattttgta tctaataact taattccaaa atttaatact tcttcactaa
    69901 aagatagtcc tgtagggctt ccatcagaaa ataaatgtgc atgtgcattt atgagtccgg
    69961 gcataacaaa ctgatttttt atatcaattt gttcatattc cttaggaata attatatttt
    70021 gacggttttc aattttttct ataataccaa gattattaac tagaataacc atatcttttt
    70081 caatttctcg attcatgtcg ccgtttataa tagtgcaatt aagtaatgcc gttttctttt
    70141 tcatataatt atcatcctca atttaaaagt aaattaataa tttatttaaa taaaaaacta
    70201 tattattttt cgcttactac atcttctcct aatcatccct gaactatact caatgtttta
    70261 tcgttttccg acagaagact ccttcctcaa aagtgttaag gtgtgaaaca ccaattttag
    70321 gtgggagatg aatgtcggtt ggtataagcc aacatgtttg ctaccataga cttgtacaga
    70381 ttgctctttg aaaactgaag atatgaggtt ggttgtagaa aaacgttgca accgtaaaat
    70441 cttcaacgtt ctttcgcccc acgtttactg aagttgcgaa aaccaagcta aagtaggaag
    70501 cgtggtgagt caacgtataa gatacttatg ttttcaccgt agggactacg ggcatagcct
    70561 gctaagataa ccggtggata catcggtgtt cgcaggaatc tcccacttca aaaagtctgt
    70621 aagaatatta agtggtgagt agttcaaagt ggtttttata taaacacaaa caatggttag
    70681 tatattaaag agaagaatgt aggtcggtac taataaatgt tgaaagtgat tgtacagaat
    70741 ttttgaaagt gattatacgc atttctttta ttttctaatt tatccttttc taaatagccc
    70801 taatacctct gttgattctg taatatttac aaaagcatgt ggatcgactt cagaaattat
    70861 agtttttatt ctagctagct ctactcgtga gattacagtc attaatatat attttttttc
    70921 atttgagtat gcccctttct cacttaataa agttacccca tgtgcaaagt tagaaagaaa
    70981 gttttctttc attttttcta catgagttgt tacaatcatt agagtaattt tttggtgttt
    71041 tgtgtgaatc atatctatga ctttccctgt aataaaaata gatactaaac tgtataaggc
    71101 aatatcccaa ttgaagaaaa atccagagat aataacgaca atagtattaa gtacgattag
    71161 gaattttcca agctgaatat ctttttttcg tgaaagcaat ataccgataa tatcaaatcc
    71221 acctgttgac ccattgcaat tgaatacaag tccaatacct ataccagcaa taacgccacc
    71281 aaacaatgaa gaaaggagta cgtcgtttgt cactacatgt attggaatag catataatgc
    71341 tgtcgaaaat gtgataactg ataaaattgt ataccctatg aatttttttc aagtctaata
    71401 taacctaata ttatgataag taaatttaaa aggaaattaa ctgatccagt attaaagggt
    71461 gttaaaattc caataatgat tgcaattcca ctaataccac tgcttaaaac tttgtggggg
    71521 attaggaaga gattaaagga aagtgctgca atgaaagaac caaaattttc acttatctca
    71581 aaactttaga ggtaattaaa ataaaaagca tttgattagg ttcaaaaact aataataggt
    71641 tatctgctta ttggaagtaa tttatgctat cacccattct aatagtaatg tttttacctt
    71701 gacttaatat taaacaaaat taataattaa tagaaatacc taaaaagtgt cttattaata
    71761 ccttttaggt ataagtacta gggaggagga atgataaatg gaattaagac acattcgata
    71821 ttttctggtt cttgcagagg aactgaactt tagtcgagct gcggaaaaat tacatattgc
    71881 ccaaccacct cttagtaagc aaattaaaga attagaagag gaaattggtg ctaaattatt
    71941 taataggaca aaacggcatg tggagttaac taatgctggg caggtatttc tggataaagc
    72001 ttatcaaatc cttgatcaag ttgaacaagc atgcatcagc acaagattaa cttctaccgg
    72061 gactgaaggt gaacttgtaa taggattcag tggatcagta caagatctta tccaaactat
    72121 tcaaagatac cgggaaagat atcctaaagt tggaatcgta ttacaacaac ttagtacacc
    72181 tattcaagtt aaaaatttaa ttgaaaaaaa aattgatata ggaattttag ctgcaccaat
    72241 aagtagtagt aaaatacatg taaggccagt caaaaaggtg tcatttaagg ctattattcc
    72301 tgaaaaacat cctcttgcgc tcaaacaatc aatttatatt catgatttgc aaaatgaacc
    72361 ttttattatg gcaactagat cagcggcgcc attttattat gatacgttta tgaacctgtt
    72421 tcaaaatgtt ggtttcgcac cgaaaataac cgtccaggca aatgatctac aaacggtttc
    72481 agcattagtc gcaaatggga tgggggtagc attattacct tcatcaatta atccattaaa
    72541 tggattaata caacggaaag ttgaggatat aaatactgaa attgaggcgt cacttgcttg
    72601 gcgaaaagac aataaatcgg aaatattaga aaaatttttg gggttatatt ttgaatttaa
    72661 taataatggt gatgagttta taaaataggt gatttttaga tataattaag tttgtttttg
    72721 gtctaagttt aagctttaca gactttatca ttttagccaa gaagactcct tcctcaagga
    72781 acgcgaagtg agtaggtggg agatgaattg gctttgaaca agggatggca aggagccatc
    72841 ttaattgttc gacatacata aattgttact tcactatcca tcgaatgtac gtttggtgta
    72901 taatagtcat ataccgaaat ggaggtgaat taaatgataa ttaataaagc ctataagttt
    72961 cgtatctatc caaatcaagc acaagcaatt ctaattaaca aaacgatagg ttgttctcgt
    73021 tttgtattca atcatttcct atccctatgg gatcacgcat ttaaagagac aggaaaaggt
    73081 ttgacatatg gtacatgctc tgccaagctt cctgccatga agaaagagtt tgtttggcta
    73141 aaagaagtgg acagtattgc gattcagtcg tctgttcgca accttgcgga tgcgtataca
    73201 cgctttttca aaaaacaaac agcgccccgc gctttagata taagaagaat aacgtacaat
    73261 cgtataccac aaaacaaaca aatgaaaaca ttgccgttgt aggaaacaaa ataaaattgc
    73321 caaaactagg tcttgttcga tttgccaaaa gtcgtgaaat aacgggacgt attgtaaatg
    73381 ctacagttag acggaatcct tctggcagat actttgtatc attgttagtc gaaacagaag
    73441 tacaagaact tccgaaaaca agttcttaca ttggaatgga tgtaggacta aaaaatttcg
    73501 ccattatgtc agatggaaca acttataaaa acccagaatt ttttcgagta ttagaagaga
    73561 aattggcgaa agcacagcgt gtcctttcta gaagaatgaa aggatcttct cgttggaata
    73621 aacaacgagt aaaggtagct agaattcatg aatacatatc aaactctaga aaagattact
    73681 tggacaaaat ttcaactgaa atcatcaaaa accacgatgt tatcggtata gaggatttgc
    73741 aagtatcgaa tatgttaaag aatcataagt tagcaaaagc aattagtgaa gtatcctggt
    73801 cacagtttcg aaccatgtta gaatacaaag caaaatggta cggaaaacaa gtcattgtcg
    73861 tatcgaaaac atttgcttcc agccaactat gttcttgttg tggatatcaa aataaagacg
    73921 ttaagaatct aaacctacgt acatgggttt gcccttcatg tcaaacacat catgataggg
    73981 atattaacgc aagtatcaat ctaaagcatg aagcgataag gcttctaacc gcaaggactg
    74041 cggagatagc ctaatcaatt agagttcgat agaacccttt acttaggaat cccccacttc
    74101 taaacgaagt gaaagtgggg atagttcaac ttaaagaggt agtttgaaat caagctacgg
    74161 ttttcaagga tgtggagaag gtattttcca catccttatt tttttggaat aatttgtttt
    74221 tgtgtgttaa agagaggaac aggagagatt tcttatggaa atttatatga aaaatatagg
    74281 ggaattgtgt attagttttg tacaataaaa accgcaccaa atttgattga agagggggat
    74341 gtccgtatta ttgtggaaat aatgggcgtc agtctactca tcttattatt ttgtttaaca
    74401 gttgcattca aaagctatgc aattaattat attctcgctc tgtttaaaaa agtaaaggtg
    74461 taatcagtcc aatcttttga atgaatttgt gcaaagagaa atggtcgtag taaaagggat
    74521 ataacgaaaa gtatcaactt gctaaaaatg gacatgtaat tgaaaaagtt aattgcatta
    74581 ttttatgaat atataattat tataataatt cgttttattg taacatttaa cagttaatca
    74641 ggtgaaaaaa catggtaaaa tttaactgta agaaaatcta aattataaat gggggaagcg
    74701 ttatgaaagt tattaaatcg aaatcattag taaaacaatg tacaagtatt gctttggcag
    74761 gtgtaattgg ggttagtggt ttaggtgctt tcggatcaag tgtaagtgcg gctgagaata
    74821 taagtcatgt gaaggaaaaa caagtaactc aaaattatga catatcaata ttgcagttac
    74881 aagacgctat acagcaaaaa aatgaccctt ttattaatca agtcaaaatt tttattaata
    74941 agcattttca ggaatcagaa tttttgtggg ggaaagttag taatccatta aaaaaagata
    75001 tagtagatat acttacagga gataaaaaag attactctac aaaaattaac aaagccctaa
    75061 taaatcactt tagagaagta ccatcattac taaaacaagc aactccaaaa tttaaaagag
    75121 aaatattaca gttacttaat tatttaccga gataaacgaa aaaaagttct actcaatagg
    75181 agtagaactt tttttcgttt atcttcaggc tgtggagaaa gtcttctcca cagcctgttt
    75241 ttgtgtctga acctcttttt atgatgggtg ctttaaaaaa tcatcgtgat gaacgtgtat
    75301 ctgtttctgt agaagagttg gttccacaag atcatttcct tcgtgcgatt gaagcgacaa
    75361 ttagttttga ttttattgaa gggaagttac gcccttatta ctgtgaaaac aatggacgtc
    75421 cgtcaatcca tcctatcgtt ttatttaaaa tgatgtttat tggatattct tacggtattc
    75481 gttcggagcg tcaattggaa aaagagatta aaacgaatat cgcctaccgt tggtttttag
    75541 ggttttctct atcagatact attccagatc attctacaat cagttggaat cgtcgtactc
    75601 gctttattca tacaaatatt ttctaagaaa tttttgatga gattgtgagg caagcgacag
    75661 agtaccggat ggtgggagga cgtgcgctga tgacagattc tacgcacatt aaggccaatg
    75721 ctaataaaaa taagtttgta tataaatata aaaaagaaaa ggaaaatttt tacatagacg
    75781 aactagaagc tgcggtaatt gaagatcgtg aggtacacga aaaaaagaat taaaacccag
    75841 aaaggaaagt gatactccca ctaaaaaaac tcgtataagt actacggatc cagatagtgg
    75901 atttttaatg agagatggaa aaccgaacgg ttttcatttc tttagaccat cgtacgactg
    75961 atgcgaagta caatattatt acagatactt atttaacggc tggaaatatg gcagattccg
    76021 agccatattt agcgcgtcta caagctcaaa ttgataaatt cggatttaaa gtggaagcag
    76081 tagctcttga tgcaggctat tttacagggt atatctgtaa gaaattatcg gagagaaata
    76141 tatttatggt gatggggtat caccgatttg gaaaacgaaa taaggaagta ccaaaaagcc
    76201 aatttaaata tgtagaagaa atgtgcattt gcttgtccga tggggtgtat tttagagtat
    76261 gcgacaacgg atcgtgaagg atatcgtcac tataaatcca acccagaaga ctgcgctgtt
    76321 tgtccgctac gtgaggtatg tttttcaaag aaacaaaaac aaaaagttat cactcatcat
    76381 atatggtaga aatataagga tatcgttaaa aaaaacaaac taacagttac agggaaaaag
    76441 ttgtacaaag tacgctgttc aactatagag cgaagctttg cggacgccaa agaactacat
    76501 ggctatcgat atgctcgatt taggggctga agtctgtcca aatgcaggct tatctcaccg
    76561 caacttgtca aaacatgaaa aaaatagccc tccatctgac caaaaatggt ctggtggagg
    76621 gctatttttt tgaaactcta ttattttatg ttgttttttc gtttatctta atacacagaa
    76681 gaatctatat taaccaacat agaactaata acagataaga gattataaat gctaacttaa
    76741 atatgtacat taacgcttga ataaatatgt acattttcaa ttggattctc catactgact
    76801 ctgaggtggt tagtatgtat attaagctag atattcaaac agaatttgag gttaaaagtc
    76861 tttcagactt accaaatttt aaaaaactaa tggggaactt aaaaatgaag ataaataaaa
    76921 gtcaattagc cagagaattg aatgtggatc ggcnatgaaa agcgtagtac catcctaacg
    76981 accaatatca acttcaagtc ttgggacgaa gtattccagg accctaaact cgccaatgcc
    77041 atactagatc gtgtcttaca tcatgccacg gtggtcagta ttgtaggaca atcctatcga
    77101 attaaagatc attttagcaa agaaaatgat tgattttgta catgcttaaa caagcgaaaa
    77161 tgtacatgtt tatcttgaca tttacaaaga gatgaatata tttgaatttt attaattaaa
    77221 tccagaaaaa aatatcagaa tagaaaatgc tttaaggcct atttgcagtt gaatatttat
    77281 ggtatgaata ttgccgtatt tcttagtatg ctaaaaatac aagcctgtaa atcactttgt
    77341 tatgactgta aagtaaaaga aggatattga actattttat tatttataag gtattatata
    77401 tactttgaga ttcagaaggt ttgaataagt tacgctttat atgccgatat tttggttcaa
    77461 ctagagtatc aaatgtggaa tatttctttg ctatataaaa cctttacttc ttaatcttat
    77521 ataagcacaa agtaaaacat aaggggattt ttgaaaaaag agtattatgg tctagtataa
    77581 aacttgtatt ttagaacttt aaatatatta agataattca aaggggaaaa taaaatccaa
    77641 taatcattaa gatggtagtt tctttggatt cgtttcttaa aatatctatt tttgattttc
    77701 cttatctatt ttgtaataaa acttttcatt aatagatgaa aatatgtatg ctttattagg
    77761 aaataattaa ggtatctttt aattatctat aattatttgt tatagaggaa ttagataatt
    77821 gaagttcttt tcatttggga atacggtgat aaaaaaggag ggacggagtt ataaggatca
    77881 ataagaatac ataattaaat tgttttacaa taaaacattc cattctcatt aatattctta
    77941 taatcacaaa aaccaaatgc tataaaatgg attgtttgaa aaagttgtga atatgcatat
    78001 ttttggatgc gtgtacaatt ataatcatca tgatatcact tctcttttaa gaatgcgaag
    78061 ttttgtcgtt atgtaaacat gggtgctcaa aactttacat tttttgtaca atataaaata
    78121 ttaaaataca gttgtacaga taattgatat ttctttatat gaaaaaatgc ttataaatac
    78181 tatgcaaagc taacgtataa ttttttagac cttatagaat caaataagaa taaagataga
    78241 aaataaaatt gaaatactaa ggctagcaaa gtaacgtgag gtaatagcat ctattctgag
    78301 ttttgtagtt aaatgttacc tagtgataag taattcagta ttaagggagg agaaatgtaa
    78361 tggataaatt tattacagac ttaatacaag ataaatcaat agtacgacaa cttcaaattt
    78421 tagaaacctt gattgatagc aatgaaataa agtcttccaa ggatttatca caaagtttaa
    78481 agtgtacaag tagaacaata ataaatgaca tttctcagtt aaaactagcg cttcccgaaa
    78541 attgggattt aataagtgtt caatccaaag ggtacctatt aaaacgtgat ttttcaaacg
    78601 atttctccga attaattatt ccctatttaa tgaatagtga actttataca atattaatcg
    78661 gtatatttaa tcaaaaatat tattctttag aaaaatggtc ccagttgtta tatctagata
    78721 aaattacact aaaaaaaatg ctgaaaaact ttcggaagat acttgtgaac tttggattgg
    78781 attttaattt tagaacgatt aaattgattg gccaagaaat aaacttaaga tatttttata
    78841 taatgttctt ttataatatc caaaagtata aagaagtaat caatttagat tctagattac
    78901 aagaaaaaat taaaagcatt actagaattc acaatgtaga aatagattat aatatgctag
    78961 cagttattat tagtgtatct ataaagagaa ttgcaaataa acattatatg tcagaagttt
    79021 tagagtttct tcctatactt gatacaaata atttaaattg cataagttca attatatgcg
    79081 aattggaaat tttcttcaat ataaaattca cagaatatga attaagttat tttaagaatg
    79141 ctttttcaat aatattagaa tggaacattg aagaaaaaaa taggatcaca gattattatt
    79201 ataaaataaa caaaaagact tatgataaaa acaaacattt attccaaaca atatcttctg
    79261 aaataaatgt ttgtttagaa ataaaagaaa agataaaaca tgacttgtat ttcattttac
    79321 ataaaattta caagtttcaa aagtatggtt tatcaatagg cgcttttggt aatgaatttg
    79381 acactgtaca tcatgaattt tcagaaggac ataatagaat ttatcctctt atttcttctt
    79441 ggaataaaaa aataaataaa agtagattaa ctaacgatga gatcaattac ataatatacc
    79501 atattttatt tattgtccat tcaaatcata ataaaaaagg attgttatta ttatctggtt
    79561 catcagcttt aaagaagttt atttattata aactcaatca cgagctaggt gattttgtaa
    79621 cactacaaca aaaaccagat tgtatgcata aatttgatgt tattctgaca aattatcaaa
    79681 tcccgaatac cccaatacct ataattcgga tctcaaacaa aacaattcaa aaagattcaa
    79741 gttatgttag aaaagtttta tcccctttta actaaactta aggttttagt tctaaataat
    79801 gtatactttc cttgtatgga ataacttata tgaaatcgat actagaaatt gataacatgt
    79861 atttattttc aattgaagaa cagaatactt ataagacata attgattttt acgtattgtt
    79921 tgaaagaatt ctcttacccc aagtgcgtaa cgataggtag gagattcttt tggtttggct
    79981 tagccaaaca gcgcgtaatt gcatttttta ttttctttat tatgtaatca gtcatgcata
    80041 atgaaaattt tgacatgtca acaaaattgg attttaagaa cgattaagtg ttcttgttat
    80101 actaccaata gtgtattgac gtgaaataca taaatgataa taatttatca aactatgcag
    80161 acttattttt caggttatcc gtgaattata acataacact gctagtttag aattatgctg
    80221 ttgttttata ttattaattt tacatataac gattaatgct tttgaatgca atttctcgac
    80281 ttaataaatt agattttctc aaagtgcaaa aacatccatt ggtaaacacc ttctgcccat
    80341 cttaactaaa tatgaaaaaa attgtgcaaa aagaaattga aacagttata ggattatact
    80401 ttagttttga atataagaaa attaattagg ttaactacga atttaaatgt tacagctatt
    80461 gaaggactaa aaatgaaaga tatgttgcaa tcaatttatc ttagaaaaaa tgacactgat
    80521 aacggtaggg gaatgtttac cttattttag tttttaaact acacgaacaa tgaaaataat
    80581 gtgtaaaaat tcacaaatag attccctcta caaaaacatg tggcagctgc gagaggaata
    80641 tgtaattttc agaaggatta tatttttgta agtacggtgt aactttcaat agagtctgta
    80701 atgtaaatat caacatcaaa gatgaaccaa tatttttatc attttagcca agaattctct
    80761 ttcctcaagg agcgtgaaag gatacagtcc agtgagtata ggtgggagat gaattttctt
    80821 cgaacaaggg gtggcttcct gccttgaaaa aagagcttgt ttggctaaaa gaagtggata
    80881 gtattgcgat tcagttttct gttcgcaact ctgtggatgc ttttacacgc tttaaatcta
    80941 agaagaacaa cgtacaatct tatacgacaa aacaaaccaa tgaaaacatt ggcgttgtag
    81001 gaaacaagat aaagttgccg aagctaagcc ttgtttgatt tgccaaaagt cgctaagtaa
    81061 agggacgtat tgtaaatgct acagttagac ggaatccatt tggtagatac tttgtgtcat
    81121 tgttagttga aacagaagtt ggtgaaagca aagcgtgttc tttctagagg aatgaaagga
    81181 tcttcccact agaataaaca gcgagtaaag gtagatagaa ttcatgaata tatggaaaat
    81241 tataaaaaac attacctgga caaaagctca actgaaatca ccaaaaacca ctatgttgtt
    81301 ggtataaagg ttttgcaagt atcgaatatt ttaaagaatc ataagttagc aaaagccatt
    81361 aatgaagtat catagtcgca atttcgatcc ttgttagaat acaaagcaaa atggtatgga
    81421 aaataagtca ttgttgtatc gaaaacattt gattctagcc aattatgttc tcattgtgaa
    81481 tatcaaaaca aagacgttag aaatctagac ctaggtaaat gagactgtcc ttcttatctt
    81541 acacgctata atgcggatat taactcaata agccataagg cttctaatcg caaggactgc
    81601 tggggtagtt caatagctct ggtataaata gcagtaaaat aacctttggt acaattcgat
    81661 agttactaga cgtaacgatt agccgagaaa tccccacttt agagagcacg ttaggaggtt
    81721 aagtgaaggg tatttcacaa atgatcgatt atatttatag gaaaaggata gatcacttca
    81781 tctatagatg aaattatcta tccttttatt tgttagatag gagatataat ttactcatag
    81841 ccccagagaa agtgttaaca ggtgatagca tccaatttta tagtaaggga ggttttacta
    81901 agttctaata attttctggg taattagtcc ttacaacgac ttacatttag gaaattgcct
    81961 gttaataaaa tttatatagt aaaggagtgc tttaatgtaa aaaaataggg ataaatgaat
    82021 ttttgtgaat aggaagacca tttgataggt aaatattata attcaaaaag tagaataagc
    82081 aaaattgagt aacacattaa tgatataaac taattttata caattgaaat tgataaaaag
    82141 ttatgagtgt ttaataatca gtaattacca ataaagaatt aagaatacaa gtttacaaga
    82201 aataagtgtt acaaaaaata gctgaaaagg aagatgaaca tgaacaagaa taatactaaa
    82261 ttaagcacaa gagccttacc aagttttatt gattatttta atggcattta tggatttgcc
    82321 actggtatca aagacattat gaacatgatt tttaaaacgg atacaggtgg tgatctaacc
    82381 ctagacgaaa ttttaaagaa tcagcagtta ctaaatgata tttctggtaa attggatggg
    82441 gtgaatggaa gcttaaatga tcttatcgca cagggaaact taaatacaga attatctaag
    82501 gaaatattaa aaattgcaaa tgaacaaaat caagttttaa atgatgttaa taacaaactc
    82561 gatgcgataa atacgatgct tcgggtatat ctacctaaaa ttacctctat gttgagtgat
    82621 gtaatgaaac aaaattatgc gctaagtctg caaatagaat acttaagtaa acaattgcaa
    82681 gagatttctg ataagttgga tattattaat gtaaatgtac ttattaactc tacacttact
    82741 gaaattacac ctgcgtatca aaggattaaa tatgtgaacg aaaaatttga ggaattaact
    82801 tttgctacag aaactagttc aaaagtaaaa aaggatggct ctcctgcaga tattcttgat
    82861 gagttaactg agttaactga actagcgaaa agtgtaacaa aaaatgatgt ggatggtttt
    82921 gaattttacc ttaatacatt ccacgatgta atggtaggaa ataatttatt cgggcgttca
    82981 gctttaaaaa ctgcatcgga attaattact aaagaaaatg tgaaaacaag tggcagtgag
    83041 gtcggaaatg tttataactt cttaattgta ttaacagctc tgcaagcaaa agcttttctt
    83101 actttaacaa catgccgaaa attattaggc ttagcagata ttgattatac ttctattatg
    83161 aatgaacatt taaataagga aaaagaggaa tttagagtaa acatcctccc tacactttct
    83221 aatacttttt ctaatcctaa ttatgcaaaa gttaaaggaa gtgatgaaga tgcaaagatg
    83281 attgtggaag ctaaaccagg acatgcattg attgggtttg aaattagtaa tgattcaatt
    83341 acagtattaa aagtatatga ggctaagcta aaacaaaatt atcaagtcga taaggattcc
    83401 ttatcggaag ttatttatgg tgatatggat aaattattgt gcccagatca atctgaacaa
    83461 atctattata caaataacat agtatttcca aatgaatatg taattactaa aattgatttc
    83521 actaaaaaaa tgaaaacttt aagatatgag gtaacagcga atttttatga ttcttctaca
    83581 ggagaaattg acttaaataa gaaaaaagta gaatcaagtg aagcggagta tagaacgtta
    83641 agtgctaatg atgatggggt gtatatgccg ttaggtgtca tcagtgaaac atttttgact
    83701 ccgattaatg ggtttggcct ccaagctgat gaaaattcaa gattaattac tttaacatgt
    83761 aaatcatatt taagagaact actgctagca acagacttaa gcaataaaga aactaaattg
    83821 atcgtcccgc caagtggttt tattagcaat attgtagaga acgggtccat agaagaggac
    83881 aatttagagc cgtggaaagc aaataataag aatgcgtatg tagatcatac aggcggagtg
    83941 aatggaacta aagctttata tgttcataag gacggaggaa tttcacaatt tattggagat
    84001 aagttaaaac cgaaaactga gtatgtaatc caatatactg ttaaaggaaa accttctatt
    84061 catttaaaag atgaaaatac tggatatatt cattatgaag atacaaataa taatttagaa
    84121 gattatcaaa ctattaataa acgttttact acaggaactg atttaaaggg agtgtattta
    84181 attttaaaaa gtcaaaatgg agatgaagct tggggagata actttattat tttggaaatt
    84241 agtccttctg aaaagttatt aagtccagaa ttaattaata caaataattg gacgagtacg
    84301 ggatcaacta atattagcgg taatacactc actctttatc agggaggacg agggattcta
    84361 aaacaaaacc ttcaattaga tagtttttca acttatagag tgtatttttc tgtgtccgga
    84421 gatgctaatg taaggattag aaattctagg gaagtgttat ttgaaaaaag atatatgagc
    84481 ggtgctaaag atgtttctga aatgttcact acaaaatttg agaaagataa cttttatata
    84541 gagctttctc aagggaataa tttatatggt ggtcctattg tacattttta cgatgtctct
    84601 attaagtaag atcgggatct aatattaaca gtttttaaaa gctaattctt gtataatgtc
    84661 cttgattatg gaaaaacaca attttgtttg ctaagatgta tatatagctc aattattaaa
    84721 aggctcttag aaaaaacgta tttaaattta aagttaatga attgtaagga aaggcacttc
    84781 attctcacct cgttatgtca tagaagaatt agaatgtttc ccagaaatag ataaattata
    84841 gttagcgatt tgacaaacga aagagaaatt cattgtagac agtttagaat tacgcattat
    84901 agatgaatag ttttatgcat agttgcttta aatgacacag tataaaagat aaacatcact
    84961 cttataagag tgatgtttat ttttttatac tgtgttctaa cataagtgta tagaaaaaca
    85021 taataaaagt agggggggaa gtgtagaggt aaatgaatat tcttcagtag aagtataata
    85081 tgatttttag tccttactaa tatcagacga aattaactat ctcataaggc ttatattgat
    85141 ggaggattaa agtgttttta taacaattgg tgaataggta gctccttcat ttatcatttt
    85201 agccaagaag attccttcct caaggagcgt gaagggtcac agcacaatga gtaggttgga
    85261 gatgaattgg cttgttcaac atacataaat cgcgactgcc tctctttaga atacacgttc
    85321 ggtgtatggt agccatatac agaaatggag gtgaatcaaa tgatgattaa taaagcttat
    85381 aagttttata tctttccaaa tcaagcacaa gcaattctaa tcaataaaac gattggttgt
    85441 tctcgctttg tattcaatca ttttctttcc ttatgggatg acttatataa agaggcagga
    85501 agaggtttga cctatggtac atgttctgcc aaagttcctg ccatgaagaa agagtttgtt
    85561 tggctaaaag aagtggatat tattgtgatt catttgtctg tttataatct tgcagatgcg
    85621 tatacacgct ttttcaaaaa ataaaacagc gcctcgcgct ttaaatctaa gaagaacaac
    85681 gtacaatcat ataccacaaa attaaacaaa cgaaaacatt gccagtgtag gtaaaaaata
    85741 aagttgccga aagtcgcgaa gtaaagggac gtattgtaaa tgctacagtt agacggaacc
    85801 cttctggcat atactttgtt tcattgttag ttgaaacaga agtacaagaa cttccgaaaa
    85861 cacattctta catcagaatg gatatgggac taaaagattt tgccattttg tcagatggaa
    85921 caacctataa aaatccgtaa ttttttcgct cattagaagc gaaggtggcg aaagtacagc
    85981 atgttctttc tagaaggacg aaaggatctt ctcgctggaa taagcagcga gtaaaggtag
    86041 ctaggattta ttaataaatg gaaaaatata gaaaatatta cttagacaaa atctcgactg
    86101 aaatcatcaa aaaccatgat gttatcggta tagaggattt gcaagtatcg aatatgttac
    86161 agaatcacaa gttagcaaaa gcaattagtg aagtatcatg gtcacaattt caagccatgt
    86221 tggaatacaa agcaaaatgg tacggaaaac aagttattgt cttatcgaaa acaattgctt
    86281 ccagccaata atgttcttgt tgtggatatc aaaacaaaga cgttaaaaat ctaaacctac
    86341 gtaagtgaga ctgtccttct tgtcgtacac atcatgatag ggatattaac gcaagtatca
    86401 atctaaagaa tgaagcaata tgacttctaa ccgaaaggac tgcggagata gcctaatcaa
    86461 ttagagttcg atagaattct ttacttagga atccctcact tctaaatgaa gtgaaagtgg
    86521 gggtagttca aaaaaagcat agatatcttc ttctataggt gaagatatct atgctttttc
    86581 tttttaaatt aaagatatac tttactcata cggcagggaa aattattaac aggagataat
    86641 atccaattct aataattgta taaatagttt gaacatgttt gaaaattaac caaacaattt
    86701 ttgttttgaa aaatggattc tctaatacac ctgttaatgt aacgtatgga aaggagaata
    86761 gaagcagtta agaaagcggt aaatggatga ttaactagat ttaagaaaga tgaagggtaa
    86821 tttttgagaa ataaaataat caactggaat gattaggaat ttcggtattg tgacagtttt
    86881 caaattttat actagtaata aataaattac tttttgaaag taatatcatt acaaaaggta
    86941 cttggaatct tcttgcttat tccatgattc caagaaaaat cgccatttac acactagtgg
    87001 accaaaatac agaaacaagc gaacatgcta gatttgcaaa taatggtggt gtctcatctg
    87061 gtatatgctg ggtattactg tagatgattt agggaggagc atgatggatg gctaaatgta
    87121 ggctttcatg tttaaagtat gatccttcct ataccatata caaattatgc gtataacaaa
    87181 agtgagaatg attcctatgt ttaagactta attaataatt ataatcaaag ttagagttgt
    87241 aattgtggtt gtaaataagc actttcttaa aaatattcgt tattatcagg ctaatttagt
    87301 atctttaatt ttaatatatt acttaatatt taaggaggaa ttttatatga atagtgtatt
    87361 gaatagcgga agaactacta tttgtgatgc gtataatgta gcggctcatg atccatttag
    87421 ttttcaacac aaatcattag ataccgtaca aaaggaatgg acggagtgga aaaaaaataa
    87481 tcatagttta tacctagatc ctattgttgg aactgtggct agttttctgt taaagaaagt
    87541 ggggagtctt gttggaaaaa ggatactaag tgagttacgg aatttaatat ttcctagtgg
    87601 tagtacaaat ctaatgcaag atattttaag agagacagaa aaattcctga atcaaagact
    87661 taatacagac actcttgccc gtgtaaatgc ggaattgaca gggctgcaag caaatgtaga
    87721 agagtttaat cgacaagtag ataatttttt gaaccctaac cgaaacgctg ttcctttatc
    87781 aataacttct tcagttaata caatgcaaca attatttcta aatagattac cccagttcca
    87841 gatgcaagga taccaactgt tattattacc tttatttgca caggcagcca atttacatct
    87901 ttcttttatt agagatgtta ttctaaatgc agatgaatgg ggaatttcag cagcaacatt
    87961 acgtacgtat cgagattact tgaaaaatta tacaagagat tactctaact attgtataaa
    88021 tacgtatcaa agtgcgttta aaggtttaaa cactcgttta cacgatatgt tagaatttag
    88081 aacatatatg tttttaaatg tatttgagta tgtatctatc tggtcgttgt ttaaatatca
    88141 aagtcttcta gtatcttccg gtgctaattt atatgcaagt ggtagtggac cacagcagac
    88201 ccaatcattt acttcacaag actggccatt tttatattct cttttccaag ttaattcaaa
    88261 ttatgtgtta aatggattta gtggtgctag gctttctaat accttcccta atatagttgg
    88321 tttacctggt tctactacaa ctcacgcatt gcttgctgca agggttaatt acagtggagg
    88381 aatttcgtct ggtgatatag gtgcatctcc gtttaatcaa aattttaatt gtagcacatt
    88441 tctcccccca ttgttaacgc catttgttag gagttggcta gattcaggtt cagatcggga
    88501 gggcgttgcc accgttacaa attggcaaac agaatccttt gagacaactt tagggttaag
    88561 gagtggtgct tttacagctc gcggtaattc aaactatttc ccagattatt ttattcgtaa
    88621 tatttctgga gttcctttag ttgttagaaa tgaagattta agaagaccgt tacactataa
    88681 tgaaataaga aatatagcaa gtccttcagg aacacctggt ggagcacgag cttatatggt
    88741 atctgtgcat aacagaaaaa ataatatcca tgctgttcat gaaaatggtt ctatgattca
    88801 tttagcgcca aatgactata caggatttac tatttcgccg atacatgcaa ctcaagtgaa
    88861 taatcaaaca cgaacattta tttctgaaaa atttggaaat caaggtgatt ctttaaggtt
    88921 tgaacaaaac aacacgacag ctcgttatac gcttagaggg aatggaaata gttacaatct
    88981 ttatttaaga gtttcttcaa taggaaattc cactattcga gttactataa acggtagggt
    89041 atatactgct acaaatgtta atactactac aaataacgat ggagttaatg ataatggagc
    89101 tcgtttttca gatattaata tcggtaatgt agtagcaagt agtaattctg atgtaccatt
    89161 agatataaat gtaacattaa actccggtac tcaatttgat cttatgaata ttatgcttgt
    89221 accaactaat atttcaccac tttattaaag tttgaggttc ttatgtaaat ataagtttat
    89281 agtttttgat ctatctacta aaattaagta tatataatgt atggatgtta gaggttgtct
    89341 taaagtagtt gaatgattac tctgaggcaa cctctttatt tttattctta ggaattcaca
    89401 aatagtaaaa tgatatttca gctatacaaa aaaataacca tagataacat aaaagttttc
    89461 aaaaatacaa ttaaaaggaa tgagataata aaaatactta aatttaaaga aataacattg
    89521 catactatta ttaatttttt gtgacattat taaacctcgg tactgtttcc aaatgaaaat
    89581 atgagtattt atgtcaaaat tgcaatatat ttataatcat aatatatgtt tgtgaattaa
    89641 taaactaatt attttatgtg ttttatgttt aatttagtga aaattagctt ttaaatactt
    89701 atatatatat gattatcatt aaggaaaaac aaaatgattt cttagtagga cactattatg
    89761 agctaaatta ataaaagtta tttagtaaaa taattatgtg taagataggg ggaagaatat
    89821 aaggtgaatt ttaacaaaaa tattattaaa tatggatatg gattttagcg ataactgtag
    89881 aaatagaaaa ttttacagtg aaataactac ttacatttat gaaacaaagg gaggactgag
    89941 ttcttaatat agggaaataa tctcagtatt tagttcaatt ctatgttaat aatctagggg
    90001 aaatagctta cttcgtattg aaattaatgt gaacgtgtaa gattttaaat ccaaaaattt
    90061 atatggtcca ttgccagtgg gccccaaaat aattattaat atcacacttt gtgttagaca
    90121 aggtgattta gaggatgtaa ccaattttga aaaactgtta attttatggg aattcgtaaa
    90181 atatattcta atacaataac atatgttaca aaaatgaaat tgcgatagcg agcgaagtac
    90241 atggtaaaat tggtacacca ttcctagaga atgggagcgt aactttaaat gcaaaatgta
    90301 attctacaaa cactttgacg tacaaaaacc atggaatttt agattatgtg gaaacggttt
    90361 aatctattat tatgctcccg catactattg cctatataac ggtattatta gatgtgaaaa
    90421 tcaaagaggg agtcttcact cataacttgg agaatgatta cccttagttc aatataaggt
    90481 aatgaataaa agcaggcaaa gttagacata ttggagatat tcataaattc aaagctcttc
    90541 tataattact gatgatccag actactattc agctaaccga ggatggaatt ttttaatgag
    90601 aatactgtaa cattttaaat gtgttatttg aatatacgga cataaaatta gaagggtttt
    90661 tttgaaaaag tttaactata aaacccaata tattatcact tgagcagaaa tctacaaaaa
    90721 aatggattaa tttaataatg tgcatacctc aagtttaatt tataaaatac acttgaggta
    90781 tgtatccata tagttcttta aactattaat atgcttattt attatataga atgtcttccg
    90841 aatgaaacag caaacacgaa aataatatta tagcatcaat attaaaagta acttttttgg
    90901 atatatatga gcagttgatt tcaacaaaga ctttttccgt tactatatag aaacccatat
    90961 ttatgttgat agcataaaga ctattgaagg gagcttgctt tagatcaatt ttataacgga
    91021 tcgagtaaga aaccttgata gacacatcaa gaaaaataaa atttttctta tgaattaaaa
    91081 taaaaacagt tcgaaatata tacccgaatt acaattatat ttattgaatc taattcttaa
    91141 taacttatta taacaatgga gtgaatttga ttgtcattta taaaaaatag taagataggc
    91201 actaaattaa acggattgat aacgatatct atcgtcgctt gtataaccct ttccacaata
    91261 ggtttttttt gtttagcaga aagtaagaat gcttcaacta acatgtacga aaataattta
    91321 ttgtcaatcc aacatattgg atctgtagaa gcgaatattt tccatgttaa tatgaattta
    91381 atggagatga tgatatcaaa agatgaaaaa agaagtaaag aattactggc ggagatcaac
    91441 gatgctcgaa aagaaaatga taagttatta aaacaatttg agtctaaaat tagttctaac
    91501 aaagaattaa aattgtataa agatttttac ggattatttg atgaattaag aatacaaata
    91561 aaaaaaatac aagatataaa cttatccaat aatgaagact tatttacata ttatttaaaa
    91621 gagattgaac caaatattaa aaaggcaata gaatctatcc aggaacttat tagatataac
    91681 aaaaataatg cacaacagtt acagaaatct aatatcagca gtataaaaaa tacaatgaca
    91741 ttgtttatta gcatatcagt tttagcaata ataattgtta ctttaatcgg ttattttatt
    91801 aaacgtgcaa tcaagcaacc aatcatatta ttacaacaag acatggaaaa agtatctgca
    91861 ggtaatttaa caatacgcac ttcttatgaa tctaataatg aattaggaca tatagtacac
    91921 tcttttaaca atatgttaga taatctacaa caactaatag gaaatgtaaa gagtacagcc
    91981 aacgaggtta tttcttctac agaaggtatg ttaaaaaaca caaaaaaagc atcttatcta
    92041 tcaaatgaag ttgttcaaaa tatttctgaa gtaaatacca aaatagaagg acaatttata
    92101 agtatccaag agaattcatc atcattaaaa gaaattgcta ccggagttca aactatcgct
    92161 gaatcatcaa aaatggttac tgaaatgtcc gttgaaacaa ctgaacatgt aaattcaggc
    92221 agtgaagaaa taaaacaatc catccttcaa atgaatagtg tacatgcagt agttgaagaa
    92281 acctctatag taatagatac acttgttaca cgcacgcagc aaattgataa agccctagat
    92341 gcaattacta atattgcaga ccaaactaat cttttagcat taaacgctgc aattgaagct
    92401 gcacgtgctg gtgaaaatgg gaaaggattt gcagtggttg cagaagaagt aagggatttg
    92461 gcagaaaaat ctaaagagtt cgctaatgaa ataaatcatt taatcaaaaa tattctacaa
    92521 gatacaaaag ctacagttga tgtaatgcaa agggggaaac aaaaagcaat agaaggaaaa
    92581 gaagccgctc agaaggcaaa ccaagtattc ttttctgttg taaaggatat tgataagatt
    92641 tctagtcaaa tgcaagaggt atgtgcagca acagaagaaa tgtctgctgg aacagatgaa
    92701 gtgaatatat cattgtcaac agtttctaaa acagcagcac aagtagctaa tgggacaagt
    92761 catgctgcac agtcaatcca agaacaggca atctcaattg aggatattgc caatcaatct
    92821 aacaaagtaa agggaaaagt agaagaattg gtacagttag tttcacaatt cactatagag
    92881 ggacatggaa agaaggatta aattatataa cgtaactttc acttgactta gtaaaacatg
    92941 tattggtgca aaaaatggtt ctattgtgaa tttttaagag ataaaattta ggtatgattg
    93001 ctagtgattt ttgcaattta tcatacgtag aaaaaacgaa gtttggtctt tataaacttc
    93061 gttttttttt atatagaatg aacggtttaa atgcccttta aggaaagtga agcatgacga
    93121 atactttaaa atcctaagaa ttttgcaaca cgtcttttta tatttctatg ccaatggtct
    93181 tgctcgatgt tcgcgttcct ttcgaaattg gaagcctagt gtatgaccat tattaccaat
    93241 tggacaatct aaaagctaca ttctctgttt tcctttatat aggacctttt aatttctaaa
    93301 atgataattg tataaaaaga attaatgtta tttaagatgt tgaaatattg ttaaatctac
    93361 aattttagcg ttacttaaaa ataaattata ttaagcaaca ttatttggtg tctttaaagt
    93421 tttttgatta ttgaatgata ttaagtataa aaacagaaag aagggatgaa tttggataat
    93481 aactccttgt taatagtatg ctttaaaaat catgaaaact aaaattgtag tatttttctc
    93541 cataacatcc ataatttttt tcatagtatt cacttatgta tataatcaga aattacctaa
    93601 tcataagtat ccacaatggg gtgaatttct aaaatatatt tcttaaacaa gatagaggag
    93661 taagtttaag acggatatta aattaattga aattggacat atttagagta tagaaaaact
    93721 gctgaggagg aaattatatg aatattcgag aaagtgaatt gccgggcatc ggttataaat
    93781 ttcatattgt cacaaaagat aataataaaa tggtaatcgt gattcatgat gatggacgta
    93841 gagaaatgta tcattttgat acagaccacg aagaaagtat ctcaagtgtc tctttgtgtg
    93901 attcagaggc aagaaagctc gcagcaatat taggaggaat ggtatataaa cctcaagctt
    93961 tagaaacaat tgaaatggca tttgaaggaa taacaattga atggtttaaa gttgaaaata
    94021 aagctcttgc cattgaaaaa acaataggtc agcttgaaat aagaaaaata tacaatgtaa
    94081 ctgttatagc cattataaga gaaaacatga aaaaattatt taacccagga ccagaatctg
    94141 ttatcgagaa gggggatatg ttagtagtct ctggagaaag aaacgaagtt aaaaaactta
    94201 ttaatgaatt actttcaaat agaggagact gactagatgg atactttaat ttttgaagtt
    94261 ggtacagctc taattttagt agcaattgca gcagtagtcg ctggaaggct taaattttca
    94321 attattcctt ttttaattgt tctggggatg ttagttggcc cacacgctcc ggtaataggt
    94381 gtaatcgatt ttagatttat agaaagtgaa agtgtaatct ctttcttggg aaggatagga
    94441 gtactttttc ttctatttta cctaggatta gaattttcaa tgaaaaagct aattaaatct
    94501 ggtcgttcta tcgcgattgg tggaacaatc tatattttga ttaatttttc gttggggtta
    94561 ctatatggat ttttgatgag attcccttta ttagaaactt tgattatagc gggggttatt
    94621 acaatttctt ctagtgctat nttaggtgct cttacctcaa ttggtatagc tttgggatat
    94681 atgctcttat tctttattgt agctagatgg gctactccgt tattaaataa attgttgaat
    94741 attagttcag atgaaatttt tattatagta gtattttctt ctttattctt tatcgctggt
    94801 ttttctgaaa caattcatgt tgcggaagca atcggagcac ttctgttagg tttagttttt
    94861 tctgaaacag agcatagtga tcgaattgaa catcttgttg ttccatttag agactttttt
    94921 ggagctatct tcttctttag cttcggttta ggtatagatc cgttttcgtt aggtggagcg
    94981 atatggctaa cgttaggtgc tgtactactg acaatcattg ggaactttgt agcagggatg
    95041 attgcaggaa ggcaagctgg attatctcat aaagcatcga caaatattgg gttaacaatc
    95101 gtgtcaaggg gggagttttc aattattatg gctaatattg gtatggcggg tggtttaatg
    95161 tcagtattga aaccgttctc agcactatat gtacttatcc tatctatttt agggccactc
    95221 tttactaaag aatcgagaaa aatatataaa tttttaaata aaatatttaa gtgggataaa
    95281 aaatctgctt aaatttaggg aaataaaatc tttttaatta cttgcatttt tattgtagag
    95341 tttctgtagt ttgcatgaat tgagggattg aattccttgt gttaattaac atatatatcg
    95401 atttgaaata aaaaaggagc taaaaggatt taatcaactg ttagctcctt ttagctcctt
    95461 tttaggtata tcgaaaaaaa atcaaatcat acatcacgaa aagaagtttt taagaaccat
    95521 tcctaaaatt tcaaggcatt ttagatgttt tatgtggaaa agcatggtta acttcatcaa
    95581 taggtgaaaa tatctatgct tttttatttc aggacagaga tatactgtac tcataaatat
    95641 agaaatatgt atttaagaaa gattgaaagc gtattaaata atctgatagg agatgtagct
    95701 atatgacagt attcaatgtt aaagaaatta ataaaatacc ttttgaaagt aatatcattc
    95761 caaaaggaaa ccgtaaccgt cctgcatata ccatgaatcc aagatatatc acaattcaca
    95821 ccactgcaaa ccaaaatgca ggtgcagatg caagagcgca tgctagatat gttaacaatg
    95881 gtggtggatc atctggtgta tcctggcatt ttacggtaga cgatcatcgg attgtacagc
    95941 acttaccact aaatgagaat ggttggcatg ccggagacgg gaatggagcg ggtaatcgct
    96001 cgtctatcgg cattgaaatt tgtgaaaatc gtgatggtaa ttttgaaaaa gccttaaccc
    96061 atgctgcggg tctcgttaag tttctcatgg ctcaccttgg attaaagatt gggaacgtag
    96121 tttcccatca acattggagt ggaaagaact gtccacgtc
//
LOCUS       13_00020               48235 bp    dna     linear   UNK 
ACCESSION   13_00020
FEATURES             Location/Qualifiers
     Segment         complement(21008..22606)
                     /ETX_MTX2="NA"
                     /Endotoxin_C="NA"
                     /Endotoxin_M="NA"
                     /Endotoxin_N="NA"
                     /Endotoxin_mid="NA"
                     /Rank="ND"
                     /Segment_name="13_00020"
                     /Toxin_10="NA"
                     /blast_detail="ND"
                     /blast_prediction="ND"
                     /hmm_detail="Hit_desc:-2 21008-22606 len=533
                     Hmm_name:cyt.hmm	Hmm_len:525	E-value:1.1e-23"
                     /hmm_prediction="YES"
                     /locus_tag="13_00020"
                     /protein_desc="-2 21008-22606 len=533"
                     /protein_id="13_00020"
                     /protein_len="533"
                     /svm_prediction="NO"
                     /translation="KMFLVMIFIHITRRSNMKLISKIVMTALIVLSTFAFNLGGELDK
                     SFLSIPKAYGDVIKALPQNASKIELDYAPVYDYDTDGCYATAAISPDGTTNPGLSLGG
                     SPESVCRDVNRLENSNTYSRAKSNNGWTAIMYASYFEKDQSTSGPAASGHRHDWEHTI
                     VWIKDGQVQYVTYSAHGNWYTKPRSDVKFSGSHPKIVYHKDGLSTHAFRLANSNDEPP
                     ENYKHQWLHLPMVGWNGYPSLAIREKLMTTNFGSATLEIKDGRFEEALDSAKPSNAND
                     FNPYAPELEDGGAYQIVSTLNNSSVVDLNQADGNVLLWQNRNANNQKWKLVYDSNKNA
                     YQFKSVTNENLVLAWNDLNGSNNVVATSNQNKEEQYWIPTEAGNGYYYVRNKKDQNKV
                     LDVSGYGTANGTNVTVYNFHGDNNQTFKLSNVTGTLTREVESLYKAQPGQSSRSSNNF
                     SLEHLTAGTKVRVVLEGAGATSLSFNISRDKSGADSRIWSAVRDGSILTIPSGDNRKN
                     LYISGPPSGYTSNGTFKVKFYALPN"
ORIGIN      
        1 aaaaatcact taggctcgtt cagccgactt cacctagctt catacacaat ctgtctacta
       61 acaaatcatg catgtaggag tattaatgga gttgtttcaa ttcaacatga cgattttcat
      121 tccaactctc gatatattag ttattgttgc ttaagataaa tttcagcaac actctcactt
      181 cacgtctaaa cgcttataga gaaacgtgtc gcgcctgctg cttgcatcgg gtcatttccc
      241 gctccagctg actcctgcat catttgggct gcgagaatac caacatattg agcaacccca
      301 tgtttttccg ccatctcttt aattttagga aggtaacctg ttaccttttc attgatattg
      361 acaggttctc cacctggact cacagcacct acacacatac caccaatata tccaccagta
      421 gtaggagcaa gatgtccata cattccttct aacatcccgg cttctaatat ctcacgagcc
      481 cgctcttttt gacttttact aaactttgcg agttccatgg ctttctctag cccatgagaa
      541 gatgttgtca cttttttact tccactcgca ttaatctcat ctattttttt cttaaaatct
      601 gtatctccta atatcttttt tacatctggt ccagaataac tttcagactt ggttttttgc
      661 atctcctttt tctttttttc gcaaggacca ttcggtcctt cctcgcatac ctctttttcc
      721 gtatattctt catattggat atccaagaaa tatgatatag catcatgcgg atctttacca
      781 gttaaatcat tatcatatcg tgccatgtca aaggcgacnn nnnnnnnnnn nnnnnnnnnn
      841 nnnnnnnnnn nnnnnnnnnn nnnnnnnnnn nnnnnnnnnn nnnnnnnnnn nnnnnnnnnn
      901 nnnnnnnnnn nnnnnnnnnn nnnnnnnnnn nnnnnnnnnn nnnnnnnnnn nnnnnnnnnn
      961 nnnnnnnnnn nnnnnnnnnn nnnnnnnnnn nnnnnnnnnn nnnnnnnnnn nnnnnnnnnn
     1021 nnnnnnnnnn nnnnnnnnnn nnnnnnnnnn nnnnnnnnnn nnnnnnnnnn nnnnnnnnnn
     1081 nttacttttt ttctgttcat ttggatcgtt aggattttga ctcatagact tatcacacca
     1141 tattttccat tttgagaatt tcttcctctt cgctgtgcta agcgagggtt tggcgcaaat
     1201 ggaatcagat tttgtgggtc atgttctgat aaattcaggt gcgtctctgt acgaacaacc
     1261 ttgtcctgtg tatgtgttac tagaatttct tctcttggct taatactact gtccttcact
     1321 tcacaagctc tttcaatcct ttggtttgct tgtaagcgcg tatctccttt tccgaatggc
     1381 gaaatacgtg acagtgtacc gtctgttgtt gtcgcaacca tataactacg atctctttct
     1441 acgaccattt gtacattctt ataaccacct tggtctaaat cagacatata gaagtgacca
     1501 ttgtccacct tgtgattgac cgtaagtggc ggttcattaa atactgattt ctggtgtaat
     1561 gacctttgat tttggtttcc tactaattga tttgggttaa cgttgataga acgattgata
     1621 ctaattttcc caccactaga atcttgaaca tacgctggtg tagctttcat accattacgg
     1681 tactgcgtta attgtccgtc cgaaatattt aaatcttgat atacgacttg tcccgaacga
     1741 atactactat caccactagc ataacgagat acaacttgcg tcacgccact agaatctttt
     1801 gcttcaatcc aggatttatt atttgtcgta acaagacgta ctgcaccttg aacaaccgat
     1861 tgttttccag tagcatccgt tgttgttggt accattctct gaatctcttg aatttctttt
     1921 gcctctgttt gaacagcatt gttataagga ttatgtttac ttaccatacg tgcagtcgct
     1981 tgataagcac ctgcaccacc aatcacacct gcggcgtaac ttaagccttt tgtcacatta
     2041 tagtgacgct ctgctgcatt ccctcctaat gatgtattaa cagcagcatt agttccactt
     2101 atcattcttt gtactgcatt ccctccggat tgttgtacag cactcgcagc actatagtat
     2161 gcatttgata ccgtatcaat gctatccgca agcataaggt gtttcgcacc ttccattaca
     2221 ctcatgccaa gttttgtact ctgctgtgtc atacgtccca ctgcagatgt tgggatagac
     2281 attttaccag cactttgtgc aatatttgct acacttgttg atgcatctgc ataagagcgt
     2341 tcaatttccg caacggaaag atctcctgca natattttgt aaatcttgtt tccgctgatt
     2401 tgagaaacga gacatttgat cattgtttgt ttttgccact tttttagcaa tctctgcatc
     2461 ggaggcacta gggaatgcgt gttttaagcg acttgcaact gcagaatcgg gattatccgc
     2521 tttccaattt tcaaaatctt ttgtagctaa atcctgtgca atatcttcat cggttagttc
     2581 tggataagat ttgtcattta gatttgaata cgtatccgca cccttcttta cactcgaacc
     2641 aatatgtttt cctaaggcta cagccccttc gccaactgca gcagcagatc ttccagtaac
     2701 tgcaccagta aatccgcccg ctttactgcc agcaaatgtc cctattgcca ttccttctgg
     2761 tccaagacca gctcctgctg tcatacctgc aagtccacca gccgctttac caattgaact
     2821 tccaatttga ccagctttta acatacgagc tgcacgagat gttgtaccaa catctgtccc
     2881 taaattcgct cctaatgcat ctttcgggtt atcagcatct tcttttgtct tttctttatc
     2941 ccctttatca tcaggttttg cttttgaatt acggtagtca tcacgaacac ctttaacgag
     3001 tccagccaca cttgctaaag cacccatacc catcatcgta cctgctctat gaatgccacc
     3061 tgatgcattg gtactaaggc caataaaact ttttacaatc tcacctattg ggataaacat
     3121 agcaagtaaa attaatttga ttaacggact atttgctgct ccaattaaag aaataatgag
     3181 ccataaggta attgcatgaa ttgcttgtat gaacaccgct cctataaatt cacgtatcca
     3241 atataatgtc tgttgtttct tttgtggaaa tagccacata cctaccatta acggaccaat
     3301 taacattaaa acgtatagtg acaccgctcg cattaagtag taaaagtttg cccagacgat
     3361 gagaccagct tctataaaca aaccaaatat aataaacata tagtcatttt catgaccttt
     3421 caaacccagc tcagtaatgg taagtccagc cccaccaaat ccaggttgta gaaatttagt
     3481 acccttatct ggatcaaaat cccccccact tgctacatta acagcgtctc taaactctat
     3541 tattatccaa gaattgattt caaatatgag tgtatagaag taatcgaggt gccaaagaaa
     3601 aattgaaatg atcatcaaat ccttcgcata ctctattaat gctgttctat tatttggatt
     3661 aatagctgtt gccgaatatt ttgccgccgt aataactaca ctgacaagga cacaaaaagc
     3721 aacaagcttg aacatgacag gcatgcctgt gtctaatact ttggttagag aattacctga
     3781 aaataagaaa tctaagtttg tcccctttcc ttctgttccc tctcctccaa acactaaaac
     3841 tggcagcgga tccaaagttg catacaccgg actaagaaaa gcctttacta tagcaataat
     3901 taagcctccg acccactcta ctattttctc aagcataatt tcaccttcct ttttaagagt
     3961 acgccattat cctgcgtacc cttgtacttt cttcatattg tttaaaagct cttgtagtac
     4021 cgcttcattt gattcaatga acatcatttc tttgtcagat ggatcagttt gaatccaaac
     4081 cgaactatct ccgacacgga aaatcccttc tccttttcca gggttgttga gaataatatc
     4141 aagctcccca gcagttaagt taaagttctc ctggatcttt ttcttatcaa ttttattttg
     4201 ttctaagaag aaataagaga aagtagattg caagatacca cgagctttta cattttctaa
     4261 aatacgaaca aagtcctgac ttgcccaaca cataccggca tttcttttac gtgaacgacg
     4321 tgctactttt tccaagaagt taaccgtttg ttcatagtcg ataaactgcc acatctcatc
     4381 aacatataat acttttcgct tgatagcgtg ttctggactc ttaatccaat gctcccaaat
     4441 atagttcaag ataacgtgga aagcgattgg ttttaaaaac ccttcctcta aatgactaat
     4501 gttgaaatta acaacgcgtg attcatttaa ctgagtttcc acaccacgac caaaatgact
     4561 ttgtccatca aataatggtt ttgaaccatc gcgtaagaat ggtcgaatcg cagcaattaa
     4621 ctcttctgct tttacatcgt ctccatgatg ttctactatg acatcataga tttcttttaa
     4681 ctctggctct ggctttctca cttgagactg aattaactgt ccatccactt tcttcacttc
     4741 atctgtatat aaagaggaag gatgtgaagt aataccatgt ttatcaaaca cttcacggat
     4801 tgcatcttct agcatagtac gttggaatac atttaatcct ggttgatcaa agtcttgccc
     4861 gcgaataata atgtcangaa ggatgtgaag taataccatg tttatcaaac acttcacgga
     4921 ttgcatcttc tagcatagta cgttggaata catttaatcc tggttgatca aagtcttgcc
     4981 cgcgaataat aatgtcaaag aaacctagta tttcattgat tttctctaaa attggtacaa
     5041 atctcacata cttcatgcca tcacactcta caagttcttt cttatcatat tgttcaagtg
     5101 cttctagctc ttcatcttta tccgtaatct gaagttctgt tacagcgatt gcacaaggat
     5161 tgataatgat attactttca ggtgaaatat ttaaattaat accacctaga cgttttgtaa
     5221 tttttacgaa ttctccttct ggatcgataa tcattgcatg cgtatctgca agtgacgttt
     5281 cacgagctaa cttcattttt aaaagtaaac tttttccgga acctgagatc cctgttacac
     5341 caatgttata gtttggcggg cgataatctg cattaccaaa tgaatttaaa aattctactt
     5401 gcccagtaat tttattcttt cctattggta tgccaccatt aaatctcccg gatcctgata
     5461 caaatggtgc aaacgtacat aacgcacgtc tatcgatatt tcgataggta tcttgcagcg
     5521 tatttggtgc acctaatggc atagtagctt tcaaaccact tttcacacgg ttccaagtac
     5581 ttgcaatctt aaaatgagat gcttgcattt catcttcaat atactcacat aaaacgtcca
     5641 attctttctt tgattcggca tacgcaacac ccatggtact caccatatag gagtcgtttt
     5701 cattgaactg gatttcatcc attaaattgt ttgtatcttg aatttttgca tctaagtctt
     5761 tttcttggtc aatgtttcct cgtgtacgtt ggaaagaaag attncagtac tctaagttat
     5821 cgataacttc ttgtccatat agaaccgtct ctggtgtaag gtccttcgca cctttcatcg
     5881 tttctgtcat ttttcgtaca ggatctgtta aatctacgaa cttactttga atatatactt
     5941 tcgtattaaa ctctaatgtg gttaaccatg attcaatttt gatatcaatc gcttcttgtt
     6001 ccatattgga aagtaagtaa tagttaactg gatgtgcttc cgcaatcagg acaaatgtgt
     6061 cgtcatgata ccgaatcata tgattatcga tttccttaat gtcttctaca aaagcacgaa
     6121 agaagtcaac attatcctca tcaatttccg attcagcaga catatttttt ttatttttct
     6181 ttccagcttt ttcaatagtg tgtttctcta ctccaccttg ctttttccct tttttcttag
     6241 aaccaaacag tggttttcca ttcattttcc gataaaagaa aaatcctaca atggctatcg
     6301 ccgcaaaata tatcatttct aacatttaca gattctcctt tgcccatata gttggctcgt
     6361 acccttttct ccacttacct ttttcggagc ggctacgcat tttaataatt aaatacttat
     6421 ctagatacat atgttgtttt tctttatata taaacgcaaa cgctataaca cctattaccg
     6481 ttggtagtgc taaaattaag caaataaaaa acgctactac tgcatcaata ggtgcaaata
     6541 gtcgccataa aaatggtaca tataaataaa gggatgctcc gccacccaat agataaatca
     6601 attggcgctt gctcagcaca cctagtagtg ttttttgttc cgaagtcata tcaacaggaa
     6661 cggttacttt tctcattctt tttcctccct tgtataagag aagctctccc caaatcgagg
     6721 aaagcttgta caaactctta tgttagattg tcgtaaccca agcagcgata tcgtacgctt
     6781 tgatcatcac aaagcctcca attgctgcgc aggctaaacc aatcatagct tgtgtacggt
     6841 tttcaggatt cttcccttgt gcaccagata gtttaatagc tgcaaataca acgcaagctg
     6901 ccacccatat tcccccaaaa ccaattaagg ttttcaccaa agtgttcatg cttttttgga
     6961 cggtttcagc attggcacca ctgccactac caccaagccc cttcgtaaag ctactttttg
     7021 ccagtaagaa atctcctact gatgttgtca taagttttgc agacaaccaa ttcaacataa
     7081 ttcctgcacc tccaggtgtt tttgttcgca aaacgcaaaa agacctcaat acacgcacac
     7141 gtcccctaag gacatggcgc atattgaggt cttctcttat atgcgaactg attaatttta
     7201 tatttttatt gtaaaatctt attaccttta tattatagca atacgttttt ataaaaacaa
     7261 gtccttgttt acacctttat ttataccctc tttgttagga tcgtaccata ctataagaat
     7321 aaaaaaaata ttaccgtcct taagacctaa agcattctta aacagactat aattagaagc
     7381 ggatactatg tccaatatta gggcataaat ccgctttttt cttacatgat atattccata
     7441 attagaggtt gaaagtatgg tctattatgt atacaataat acgagaactt acgttcgatt
     7501 ttgtattagg gaatatagcc cacaacgtga ggcgtagcaa ggtcgagaga ccgatcgtac
     7561 aacggagtta agaggtgaag aactatgcgt gtacaagagg tgatcctaga gaatggaaag
     7621 agatacatat tagtagattc agatggggtt cctgtgattc ctgtggtgaa gtacctcaag
     7681 tatttggatg ttacagggaa aagcagcaac acacggaaga cttattgttg tactcaaaca
     7741 gtatttcttg tacttacagg aaacagagaa agattacaag catataagat tagaggactt
     7801 ggtggagttt gtgggatggc ttcggaatcc gtatgagagc accaagataa tgtccctttg
     7861 gcctgtgcag acattgactt tcgaacatct aatgattccg tctaactttt tcatctttaa
     7921 catattcaaa atctctattt ctttatccgc gctattatcc gtttggcaga gcatcatatt
     7981 gtaattatgt tttacagcct ctcttgaaat accttctata acttcactgt aatattgatt
     8041 atttacaaat ggaagaagca ctccaataac atttgttttt cctcgtacta aatgaatcgc
     8101 attcgaattt tgcgtgtaat ttaacttttc gataattgct aatatctctt ttcgtttttg
     8161 ttcatttaca tacggataat tatttaaaac acgagaaaca gtagaaatcg agaccccagc
     8221 cagttctgcg attttttaat atttgtcatc atacacactc ccttcccact acatattagc
     8281 gcatacaaaa aaattgataa atgccccttg acctggtaag catttcacat cataccatgt
     8341 tatggaagac taaataagaa aggatgtatg ttttatatga ttttgtaagt agagcacata
     8401 tttttcatag gtggattacc aggaaaataa taataattat cgaagggaga gatttacttg
     8461 ttattctctg agagatgtga gttacacgta atttccgaaa atgattataa aaacattaaa
     8521 aaattatatg aaaacgagct agtaagaaaa tacttaggag gtattatcga cgaagaagca
     8581 tataaaatta gattttatga tatattaaat tcaaaaaata gctccctcca ctggacagta
     8641 tttttaaaag atagtaaaga atttataggt tttgttttcc ttgatacata tcatgatggg
     8701 attaatacag agattgggta tcaattttta cctgagtttt ggggtcaagg ctatgcaaaa
     8761 gaagtgatta tgaaagtatt aaaccatgga tttagtgcat taaacttaac cactattgtc
     8821 gctgaaactc agtcacttaa tatggaatct tgtggactat taaaaagagt tggaatgaaa
     8881 ttcgagggga cattggaacg attcggtaat caacagtcta aatttagtat ttcaatttct
     8941 agtggaaagt aagcccgaaa tataaaaaaa gggccacctt ttcggtacac acgatgaatg
     9001 gccatctatc ctaatttttt tcggatagat ggctagtttg cacatgtggc ttggattttt
     9061 ttcgaccaag gcatgtaatt atttcaaatc gttagctgct ggtgaatcgg taaatttggc
     9121 aattctgtta ttaacgtcac taggtattga tagaaatcga taacggtaaa aaacgccact
     9181 tataggggtc accatacatg catatcaact taagaaaaca gattcacccc aaaacgaaaa
     9241 aataagctta attctcaaat ataactgtcg agaggtaaaa tttttgtttt ggtggttctt
     9301 caaaatatta gcttgatagc gatgtggcgg gaccccaata tgaagtaaaa gtgcgataca
     9361 tattggtcat gtctaatatg tatcgcactt tattctttat gactttttac aatttaggtc
     9421 ttgataagaa tgtatatctt ctttcagtga gcaacatgat tctattttat ccattttgga
     9481 attttatctc taagggtatg cgcttctttt ttcttattca ttttaatctc tccaacaact
     9541 tattatgctc cttaataaga gtatactacc tattaaggag tgtctaagcc ttgtgtttat
     9601 caaactattc attagaaaca aaaaacaggt aattgtgcgt ttttcacaag tacctgtttt
     9661 tcactacttc tatctactct ttgtttctta aaatttcatt aaccttttcg acacttaatt
     9721 cagcggcttc cgctatcttc tctataggta cacctacttt aattaaatta tgaatcattt
     9781 ctattctagc ttcttttgct gctttttctt ctgccgtctc tatttctgat attctatctt
     9841 ttattgcctt ctctctcgcc tcatataagc gtaaaaagtc tttatcacta cttaaacgct
     9901 cccaatcctc tattgccttt ttcaaaactg gatctttttc catcgcgatt ccctccagga
     9961 ttgtagttaa tttctcatct tcatatgcag gaaataataa tagccaacgt gctaatatat
    10021 cctcccatgg atccattcga ttttcttgcc attctcgaat aacctttgga atctcaagaa
    10081 agtgcaattg catattctct gaaattatgt gctccgattt tttgttcatg actacaccga
    10141 tattatgaaa gtcctcttct cctggaaaca gaatgaaatc cactatatta atacaaatgg
    10201 ttggtcttaa ttctgtatac ttcatcccct gagtcatttg agaataatac atgccagccc
    10261 agtagaacaa agatcgctcg atcatgtctt ttttgtcgcg aacctgtatc tctatattta
    10321 attttatacc actattaagg gtagctcgca aatctaaaat agacaattta tcatcctttt
    10381 gttcccttgg aagatgtgga tcatctaaat gcaaagaaat aatttcctca tctaaagagt
    10441 cttgtaatac cgcattaaga aaaccaatga gtatatcctc gtttccttct accccaaaca
    10501 agcgcttgaa agcaaaatca actcgtaaat ttactagatt tttttcatag atgtattcat
    10561 attctcttct acctttcttt tagtgaattt aaatcctctg tagtaattga atataagaaa
    10621 aagatagaat tacaaactct atctttttca atctaccttt agaaagttta cttttttctg
    10681 cacgcttaac cacttctaac actcaatcat gatgcacaat ctttgcaaga tcatctttct
    10741 taaaaagaca atccacatct gcagttttta catgatagct gtgtagaatc ggcatccatt
    10801 tctagaaaat cacggattgc agtaaagcga taacttttcc ctctaaagca tctctccaat
    10861 aaaaaaggaa atctcgtata catccattga aatagacatg atacaaatag attccccctt
    10921 ttttatttat atacctaaat ctaaagacct ttttacaaat gattcctaac ttgaagacaa
    10981 tacaaaaagg gcttcttcaa gtcgattaaa aatgtgcata gcaaaataag ctatatatac
    11041 actaatcggc tcaaaaaagc cctttcataa ataaaacaag acgcaacttg cttctacaac
    11101 tcaaccacaa cacaataagg tgtgggaata aacggaatca attaaacaat aaatataatt
    11161 ccatattaat gaattcatac aaaaatttca ataattttat gttttcttaa gatatcccgc
    11221 tcattttttt aaaattcata tgctttatca ctaccttgtt ttcttcatca aatgatataa
    11281 ctccctccac gataatattt aatttaatat tgaaattctc taaaactcga tgtattatat
    11341 ttttgtgttt ttctcagttc ccaagccgag aatacatcat cacttctgaa aggacccgaa
    11401 ctccagcggg ttctttttat ttacttgaac tcattttcga attattatat tatattttcg
    11461 ggtcttgctc cataaatcat tatcaggaga atctgcaggt ttgcaggttc tttttttata
    11521 aaataaaaaa gcagctgtta ggttacttaa agtttgtctt atcaccaaat aaaatgatat
    11581 atatattctc ccgttatact ttcatcaact cctgcaactc tagcaaatct tactatgtcc
    11641 gccccctgaa tgaaatacat ttttagcata actggcaccc gcgaccacat aacacgataa
    11701 agctcattca ctctttgcct agtcgtaaca attaaatcat ttgcaggtcc attaatccac
    11761 gcagttgttc taactgaagt aaacggaaga tctatcccat tagcaactat tcttgcaata
    11821 ctttgcgtta tatccacatc gatcccctca ttccaagaat caaatatgtt tcctatattt
    11881 acataagtat tcttagttat aagaaatgtt taaagtaaat tctttataaa ataaaaaaga
    11941 gtgctattaa gatatgcact ccttcaaaag actttaccaa tctcgatgtt caccatgatc
    12001 atgatcacga ttgcggtcat gatcacgtct acgacgacac tcatcacaat cgcaatcgcg
    12061 tctacaatga cagtcgttaa aatcgtttct tctacgtcta cgaccgcatc cgcaaaatac
    12121 taaatcatcc caaaatctat tacaatctcg agaatgtcca aaattattat tccatcccat
    12181 agatatgatt ccctcctcta aaaatagaat tcatcatatt ctatgattaa aaggtgaaaa
    12241 cagcttgttt actagtctat attttatgtt ttagactaat aatatttcaa tttgcaagtc
    12301 tatctcatcc cttatctttc cttaacaaca aacaagacgc tacccatatc acggcagcgc
    12361 ctacgataat tgctattggt ttaatcatta acaagtatat ctggtccctt cttcaacatg
    12421 tacgagaaac ccgaaataaa tacaacacta aatataataa tagaagacca catattaaat
    12481 tgatattctt tacctgcaac taaattatat atgttatgta ccaagaaatt agcacctata
    12541 ataatcccac ctaaaaatgc actaattaat atgctcatta aataaaattt aagtttctga
    12601 aacatttttc ctctacccct tttctaaaat aaactttatt tgagtttctt tagaaaatta
    12661 taccatttag ttttcagtta ttattaaatt catagttaaa ttaaggttat tttaaggata
    12721 tgttttctat tcaaatttcc attttgttca ataaaaaaag aacactataa agtgccctaa
    12781 gcttctgagt ataaaatata cgacaatgcc ttgcccgttc taatggcgca acctaaaagg
    12841 gctttatagc ggaatatata tatatcggaa aaggaataag ttgattggca ttgactcgat
    12901 attgtatgtt tgggaattcc ttatgtgcaa acgaaagaga gcactccccc aataagtgct
    12961 ctcgcttaaa aaaatatagg ggaacatgtt ggaaaccgtt cagtatcatt atatgatatc
    13021 tcattcccaa ctatgcctaa gtcatgtatt aaagggggat catgtgtaat ttctatataa
    13081 caaagaaaaa agcacccgaa tggatgctta aattaaactt atttatctct actttcatca
    13141 ttaactgatt tcgggtctaa catgattcct atatccggcg gcaaaattag ctctatacca
    13201 gctactggtt gattgtcctc attaaaataa tatttcttta tcttattcaa ttcttcattt
    13261 ttcttatttt cactcatatt atcccgcctt ttatgtatga tattaaaaac ttttattaat
    13321 atgtacatta agaaagataa tatactattt ttcaactccc acacaactta taaaattttt
    13381 acataataag agaacaccca taattgatag gtgctctgat atataaaatg gtttccatcc
    13441 acacattcca atatatgctc gtctatctcg aaagatgtaa acaaaaaagc acctaaatag
    13501 gtgccttttc aaaacgtatt aacgcgagta gcgaacacaa tgaattcttc tcggtgtcat
    13561 taccatctta tgttcgagat tcttaaatat gcctaatcgt taaaaccttt attatgaatt
    13621 cactacctat ccacccttta tttttttact agttttaaca ataggaactt tttttgctgg
    13681 tatgaaagga ttttctaaaa taaataattg ggttgcgatg cttagaaaca tagcaaccgt
    13741 tctactaata cttttattat cagtgttttt aacactaact ttgaccgttg gctatgcatt
    13801 aagttaaacg taattcttca cgaataaaaa ccaatattcc gtcaatactg tagacaaccc
    13861 atttcgaacc atattccatt acctgagcag ttagcttttg ctagctgctc tttatttgta
    13921 caaggtactc aattgactgg cgcacatata atattctgag ttcctttctt tataaaatag
    13981 tcgttataaa atgaggctcg tcacgagagc actttactaa gtgctctttt tatattccaa
    14041 cttaatacaa aatgaaattt tcattaagtt ttctatcaat acaatatggt gctttctttt
    14101 ctgaattagt ttataaataa atagttcaac actgaactat cctatgttaa gctaatttaa
    14161 gaaagaaagg aattgagtat catgagttta aaagacaaca atttcaaact agctggagaa
    14221 gttgttcagt catttatatc cattaacaaa gaaattataa agttcacaca tcaaaatgcc
    14281 tccagtttag ggctaacagt acaacaaatg ggtattttaa atacaattta tacaatccct
    14341 aatatcactc tgaaagagat ttcagaacgt ctttcagttc ctaaaagtac agtgagtgta
    14401 aatgtagatg atttagttag tctagagttc atcgaacgaa aacaatcaga tgaagatcgt
    14461 agagaaataa aattaaaagt aacacccaaa ggacaagagg catcgaaaaa atccattgaa
    14521 aactcaactt cctacaaagc gatgtcccta gcattacagc agcttcaaga agacgatgtc
    14581 caaacattat tgcgtatcca taaaaattta ttaacctctc taatgcaatt tcgttaattg
    14641 atgtaaaaca taaaaaaaca aattctaatt cttatttttc aaaaaactga gcagttagat
    14701 ctcactaact gctcttttat ttaaaatagc ggttttgttg aatttttatt aaatttacgt
    14761 tgaccttttg ttgatttttc ttcacattta aaggaaacaa acatacgctt ttgtatgtag
    14821 tctctccgct catagagatc tacctttctt atcgaagagc atacttacat gtatgctctt
    14881 tttgcttact acaagataac ggttttgtct aaacctacac atatctaaaa gacatacatc
    14941 aaggtgcctc cttttcctaa ttaaaatttt aaactctcac cattcgtcgc aattacttct
    15001 ttataccaat tgaaactgtc cttcttcgat ctttttaatg aaccttttcc ttcattatct
    15061 ttatcaacgt atatatatcc ataacgtttt ttcatttcgc cagtagaagc actgacaagg
    15121 tcaatcgggc cccaacttgt ataaccgata atatctactc catcttgaat tgcttcggac
    15181 atttcgatca tatgcttctt tagataatca atacggtact catcattcac ttcgtcttca
    15241 tcatttaatt gatcgattgc accaagacca ttttcaacaa caaataaagg tttttgatag
    15301 cgatcataaa gttggttcgc tgtaatacgg aagccctttg gatcaatcgt ccatccccac
    15361 tctgattttt caagatatgg attttcaact gaaccgaata cattcccgct cgttatgctt
    15421 tttaacactt ctgaatctgt acttgttgct ctacttgcat aataactaaa tccaatataa
    15481 tcaacagtat actcttttaa aatttcttca tcttcttttt ccatttcaat tgttaaatta
    15541 ttatctttaa agaagcgttt tgcgtatcca ggatatgctc ctcttgcttg tacatcaatg
    15601 aagaagaatg attcacggtc ttgttccatc gcacgaagaa catcgtctgg attacatgta
    15661 tatggatacg ttgcaccagc tgcgagcata caaccaattt ttgcatctgg aatgatttca
    15721 tgacaagctt ttacagctaa cgcacttgcg acaagttggt gatgagctgc ttgatactga
    15781 atttgttttt tattatcatc ttctttaaat gctagacctg ctcccatgaa aggtaaatgt
    15841 aaaagcatat taatttcatt aaacgtcatc caatatttca ctttatcttt atatctatta
    15901 aaaatcgttt ttgcgtacgt ctcgaagaat tttacaagct ttctacttct ccagcttcca
    15961 tacttttcta ctaaatgaac aggcacatca aagtgagcca tcgtaacaac tggttcaatg
    16021 ccatgcttca acagttcatc aaatacgtta tcataaaact gtaatcctgc ttcatttggc
    16081 ttttcatcat taccatttgg gaaaatacgc gtccacgcaa tcgatacacg taacgcttta
    16141 aatcccattt ctgcaaaaag agcaatatct gctttataac gatgataaaa atcaattgct
    16201 tcgtgtgatg gataaaactc tccttctact ggtgtgaagg aatgaatatt tcctttcata
    16261 atatcccagc ggttttcacc agttggtaat agatcaaccg tcgttaatcc ttttccgtct
    16321 tctacatatg cgccttcaac ttgattggca gcaatcgctc ccccccataa aaatccttta
    16381 ggaaaaataa ctttagacat atagaaaaac tcctttatat aagatttaac gaggaaaggt
    16441 attacgattc tcaaagaatg cctttcttcg tgtgaaacat aatgaaatgt aactactatt
    16501 taattcctag ctctagtaaa gaatctcctg cttgaatctt ttctacttca gtttttttca
    16561 tactatattt atcataattt gtaacaacaa ctggtgtcgt cacaatataa cccgcctttt
    16621 gaatttcaac tatattaaat tcaataagta attgcccttt ttctactctc gctccttgtt
    16681 caatatgaga ggagaaaaac tcgccattta atttcacagt atccatccca atatggatta
    16741 aaatttcagc acctgaatcc cccgtaattc ctactgcatg attcgtcggg aacagcgcag
    16801 aaattgtacc tgatagtggt gaaaataact ttccttccga aggctcaatc gcaatgcctt
    16861 cacctaacgc acctgatgca aatgcagcat catcaatgtt ttgaagtggc ataactacac
    16921 catgaaaagg actaaagatt acttcatcat cgtttgatgc agcaacttta tcaattgttc
    16981 catctgtttc tgtagatatt tgcttttttg taaaaccaaa taagtaagtc agaataaaac
    17041 ctactattaa agaaacaacc atcgaaacaa ttgctcccca aaatccagct gtaatcccat
    17101 cttccggact aataaatgtc ggaagcgtaa atatgccaag cccacccgtc atataacttt
    17161 gtgtaccaaa tacgccaagt attgcgccgc caactccccc agcaatacaa ctcataataa
    17221 acggcttttt aagaggaagt gtaataccat aaatcgccgg ctctgtaaca ccgaaaatac
    17281 ctgaaataaa agccggaata ctaagtgttt ttaatttctg atctttcgtt ttcatccaaa
    17341 cgccaagtac agcaccaatt tgagcaaatg aagcagcaaa tataagcgct agtatcggat
    17401 caataccgtg tactgctaaa ttgttatagc caatcggaac aacgccccaa tgaaggccga
    17461 atatgacaag cacttgccag aaagcaccga gtaaagcacc cgcaactaat gggcttgaat
    17521 tataaagcca aagcgtcgcc tgtcctaaga actgccctgc ccacgtcgca attggaccaa
    17581 taacgagaaa tgtaactggt acaacgatta gtaacgttaa gaatggtagt acaaatgttt
    17641 tcacaacatc cggaatgact ttctttaaag acttttctac tttcgctcca aaataagaag
    17701 cgaggataat tggaataaca gatgatgcat agttcattaa aataactggt attcctaaaa
    17761 acgtaatatg aattggtgat tcaaacatag tccctgcaaa taacgtatat aatggctcac
    17821 ttgctgttat accggataga gccggataga ctaatgctcc accaattgcc ataccgatga
    17881 atggtgatcc tccgaatttc ttacttgctg tatatcctaa gaagatcggg aagaaataaa
    17941 ataacgaatc gccaactgca tttaatattt gatacgttcc tgactgtgta cttaaccagc
    18001 ctaacgctac aaatagtgca ttaaatcctt taatcatccc tgttgcagct aacaccccta
    18061 aaataggagt gaaaatgcta gagagaatat ctattagact actctttttc ttctcactcg
    18121 cactttcttc ctctgtttct tgaaatcctc cgacagcaat aaccgcttta tacacgtcgg
    18181 atacatggtt accaattaca acttgatatt gtccgccgct tttcataaca gtcacaacat
    18241 cttccatact tttcagtact tctgtattag ctttcccctc atctttcaac tgaaatcgta
    18301 agcgagttat acaatgtata acgctatcta tattttctct cccaccaaca tgtttcagta
    18361 tgtcttttgc caatttttca tacttcataa taatttctcc cccctacaat catctcattt
    18421 atcattttta taaaaagaaa aaacctaaat taaccataac ggtgcgatac atacgaatca
    18481 ctccattaca agtcaattta ggttttgcct gctaaacagt aacaatcccg tttattcaat
    18541 tacataattc attgcgtttc gttacacgat gaatgtgcaa cgtcaaatac accttttcat
    18601 cttttgaaag atgactatta tgtgcttttt gtaagtatgc ttcaattttt tctgtacaac
    18661 aatacgcctc ttcgtactta tttttcactt gctcgtataa aaaatcatca tcggccgagc
    18721 tcaattcctt ctgcattaaa cgctgagcaa aatatcgcaa atgcgttaca aaccgactat
    18781 aattaaatga attctcatct aagttcatct tatagtggta ctttacaaca tttaaaatat
    18841 cttggacgat tttcgtcatc gttaccgttt gttgcattgc cggctctcct tgctgtgcat
    18901 taacgaaatg cagtgcaatt gaccctgcct catcttcaga aagtctaagc ccagtctctt
    18961 cttcaatgat gttcaaagct tgtagaccaa tttcaaactc tttctgatag aacctcttta
    19021 tctcccaaag cagagtattt ttgagattca ttccttcttt atgccgagtt aaggcgaaac
    19081 ttaagtgatc cgttaatgta agataaatat aatcacttaa atcccccggc aaaactgtct
    19141 tagcaaactg aataattctc tctgtaatct ctaaattttc tacaggaatt tcagttagca
    19201 acttagcgag tttctctgat aattctcttg tttctagcac aaaggttttt tctatcttag
    19261 attcatcaat cgcatcgcct acttttttct gaaatcccaa acctctgccc ataagtacaa
    19321 cttctgtctc attatccttc atcgtacaaa caacattgtt atttaagatt ttatggattc
    19381 tcatattgtt ccaccttctt cttaaagtca caaaaggtaa taaaaaaacc taaactgatt
    19441 ccaaaagcca cactacaccc gtagcctcta gatcaattta ggttttgcct gctgaacagt
    19501 aacaatcctt ttaattatta acttaccttc attatacaca aaaaggaagc ggttgcaacg
    19561 ataaattatt gaattttttt tacaaagcaa aatactaaca gttaatcagc tgttgcttaa
    19621 attccactaa aactttctct cttcataatc ttccgtatca gcttctttct acaactcctg
    19681 ctacgtagtc agttgcttaa tattataaag caaagaaaga agaatatagt ttagttcctg
    19741 taattaagga tttaagtggc attttactta ttaatacttt aaggtttttt gattgttgta
    19801 ctatgattac ccgctctaat aaagatgatg ataaagatac tcttgagtat aagaaagaat
    19861 tatctagtat tctaagtgcc attaataaca accttaacaa aaaggaacca atttacttcc
    19921 tttttaacaa aaatgaaaag ttcaagtttg accaaattta aactgttcgt gagctatatg
    19981 aaagttattt aattaaaagt gagctaacat ttaaatcatc tcatatgccc ttgctaccaa
    20041 aaacattctt aaaaaattca acaacaccta taaatataga aatttatcaa aagaatgtaa
    20101 tggaatttct tgatggacat aaaaagtcaa accttggtct agaacaagta gaaaatttcg
    20161 ataatatcta taaatctata caaaccatgc aaaacaacta tataaaataa gagaccatat
    20221 aatggtctct tattttagta caatccattc atagcttgcc tactcttttg atttcttcat
    20281 ttaggcatac ggactaacac aatcctctat tttttcaatt gatagcctgt actatttttc
    20341 tgcaaaatgg tatataaacg aaaatgtgtt gtcgtaatta gtctagcttt tgttgaagat
    20401 tcttttctaa attcttgaag taatgtataa ttaaagtgtc ctacatgaga tattgagtca
    20461 tatctcattt gtcattcaaa aaaggcctgt atataaaaat aaggcctttt tgtatgtatt
    20521 cctaaatatc cttcttatcc tccagtttga gtattagtat gattatctgt cattttaaaa
    20581 tattacatac tattcactat ctccttgatc atttcaagtt aaataaatgc aatcttttta
    20641 tgagcatttt tacgattcgt aatccacttg cactacttac ttagtacata aaaagtgaga
    20701 ttagtcagca gtttaattta ctcacatttt ttaatttagt tgttttaccc ataattcctt
    20761 ttcatagtta agggccgatc ctaaaacagc taccacttta ttaaaccatt gtaaaatttc
    20821 ttctttagag aatgttcctt tcaaaaatac aacttaataa tatttgaaac acgtcaatac
    20881 aatggtatat gttttaaaat atatattaaa agtaaaatcc ttatttatca ggtttttgta
    20941 cactatgttt ttctaattct cccttttcaa gggatggaca attaatgatt aaaaatacaa
    21001 aaattcatta ttaggaaatg tggctgcggt ccagaacagc tatcctttca ctaggcttat
    21061 ataaaagaaa ccgaagtcat ggctcagact tcggttttta gctgtactta acctcacctt
    21121 tttatctctt aacaaaactt tgcaacagaa cactatattt cctattaata tagttaatcc
    21181 aatcgagcaa gccgaaataa atttttgaag tatgcatact cattttctaa ttagattaat
    21241 ataaaaggaa tagaaacttt ataatatttt ttagtttgga agagcgtaga atttcacttt
    21301 aaatgtaccg ttagaagtat atccgctagg aggacctgag atatacaaat tctttctatt
    21361 atctcctgaa gggatcgtta gaatagaacc atctctaaca gctgaccaaa ttctagagtc
    21421 tgcacctgat ttatctcttg aaatgttaaa tgataaagag gtagcacctg ctccttctaa
    21481 aacaactcgt actttggtac ctgccgtaag atgttcaagt gaaaaattat tacttgatct
    21541 actgctttga ccaggctgtg ccttatagag tgactccact tctcttgtta aagttcctgt
    21601 tacattagac aatttgaatg tttgattatt atcaccatgg aaattatata ctgtaacatt
    21661 tgttccattt gcagtaccat aaccacttac atctaacact ttgttttgat ccttcttatt
    21721 ccttacataa taatatccat ttcctgcttc tgttggtatc caatattgct cttccttatt
    21781 ttgattagat gtagcaacta cattattgga accattaaga tcattccaag ctaatactaa
    21841 attttcattt gttacacttt taaattgata tgcattttta tttgaatcat atactagctt
    21901 ccatttttga ttattagcgt tgcgattttg ccacaacaga acatttccat ctgcttgatt
    21961 taagtcaaca acactactat tatttaaagt agaaactatt tgataagcac cgccatcttc
    22021 cagttccggt gcgtaagggt taaagtcatt ggcattggat ggctttgcgc tatcaagggc
    22081 ttcttcaaat cttccatctt tgatctcaag tgttgcagat ccaaagttcg tagtcattag
    22141 tttttctcga atagctaggc ttggatagcc attccaacca accattggta aatggagcca
    22201 ctggtgttta tagttttctg gcggctcgtc attgctatta gccaggcgaa aagcatgtgt
    22261 cgagaggccg tccttatggt atacaatttt cgggtggctt ccactgaatt taacgtctga
    22321 gcgaggctta gtgtaccagt taccatgtgc tgaataagtt acatattgaa cctgaccatc
    22381 tttaatccaa actattgtgt gttcccagtc atgtcgatgt ccagacgcag cagggcccga
    22441 agttgattga tctttttcaa agtaactcgc atacataatg gcagtccaac cattatttga
    22501 tttggcccga gaataagtgt ttgaattttc cagtcggtta acatctctac agacactttc
    22561 cggggaaccg cccaaactta ggccagggtt agtcgtgcca tctggagaaa ttgctgcagt
    22621 cgcatagcac ccgtctgtgt cgtaatcata cacaggagca taatctaact ctatctttga
    22681 cgcattttgt ggaagtgcct tgattacatc cccatatgct tttgggatag aaagaaaact
    22741 cttatctaat tctccaccta agttgaatgc aaatgtactc aatacaatta acgcggtcat
    22801 tactattttt gatattaatt tcatattact cctcctagtt atatgaataa aaatcattac
    22861 taaaaacatt ttttaaagta gcgtagatta taattttcag ctctaatcct cctttcaaca
    22921 tataaatata gttttttgga aaatatagct cttaacatcc atcataaagg tccacttttg
    22981 tctaaacgta aaaatcctca aaatagcgtg gtgacctcta aatatatctc ataaagttta
    23041 ttttatgcca tttatatatc ttgtttattg agaaatataa ttcaaatcag tgttttattc
    23101 agaagtagat aaagcactct ttcgaaggtc ttctaatatt ctaattttaa tttaagagtt
    23161 ctcttttgct taaatataat aaaaaagaat ccttgttata aggattatgc aacatctcaa
    23221 acaatgtaat atccattaag tggattaatt gggcacaaaa ttatctttta gggggtacct
    23281 taaaaactta gcttgatagc aatgtagtag gacccctaat aaaagtagat gatgccttta
    23341 tgtacatcac ctacttaaat gattcaaagt aattcgaaac ccatttagtg ttattttctg
    23401 caatatattc ttctgcaaga attagtcttt tgacaagttc ttctttagtt aatttcatat
    23461 atttccttct caggttatca agattacggt ttagttttat tttatgaaat tcaatatcct
    23521 cgtaggaaat tgaacgttta aatgtattgt ttttgctatt ctttttttgc ttatgagttt
    23581 tactatgttg gttgtaaatg gattcattta aaggttttaa aaatcaaaaa gtacatcact
    23641 atacctaaaa gtgatgtact taatatatat tcaatgtgtg acattaaaga caaacaatta
    23701 ctctgtatat aaaaaagcac attcacttag ccttaatttt acagaatact tttgcctttt
    23761 tattttaagg cgatccattc gtaactttcc cactctttag gcttcttatc atactttaaa
    23821 cgtccagtcg tacagaatga agcaatcatc cattgtataa gattcatctt ggcatatggg
    23881 tcaatacact cttctatttt tttcaattga taaccggtac tatttttctg ccaaattgta
    23941 tataaacgaa aatgntgtgt tgtcgtaaca agtctagctt ttgttgtaac ttgccatttt
    24001 gcaattttcg ttaaatcctc tttaactttt ctatcatact cttgttttat gactttataa
    24061 ctcttatctt tattaattaa tccattagaa aatgaaaaag gcatttgatg cacctcatag
    24121 acagttcctt cttcgtctcc taaaatgttt gattctacta gaaatatatt ttttagtttt
    24181 aactgttccg ttaattcttt tccgctccga taaaaaggtt tttttatctt ctgaagcaga
    24241 acaacctgta caattaatcc gataagtaac ggatacgcta gtataaacac catattaata
    24301 aacatatttg caataagtac ccctactagt gcgaatatcg tgaaataaat atacgtttct
    24361 ctttgatgaa tgattctact attcaagcta acatacctcc gttttgataa atagtgaaag
    24421 caacatacat aattgctcct aataaaatag aacaagcccc tggaaagctc tgtattagct
    24481 gtatttcttt ctttggtagt tttgccccaa atatagaagc agcatgctcc aattggtctt
    24541 taatcgctcc cgcaaaccct aaaattttaa ttaatcgata cacactagca atccaaaaga
    24601 atagtaaatg aaaagctgtt aatgtaattg cggtaagcat agccgattct tctactacat
    24661 tgctaacata taaacctacc accacaagca ttttggtatc accgggtgaa gaaaatttaa
    24721 atgtctctag caataaacca cacactaagg ccatgactag tacaattgca atctctttcc
    24781 ctgttcttgt tccggcaagg tacgtgattc ctatccccaa tattaaaaat agtagatgcc
    24841 acatattctt cgtttttcta tatttcaaat cagtaaatac atttaggaac atgtaactta
    24901 gtaataatcc cacaatatac agacccattt tctttactcc cctcttaatt tcataaaaaa
    24961 tgctgtgtaa aaaagggacc cccttttaga gtagcccctc gtttattttt acatttattt
    25021 tttgttccaa gaatctacat ctgcattgct tgatgctttt gtgaatcgag ctaggattgt
    25081 atcatagcca ccttgaattg ctttccatac gaacgggcca attactaata cgataatcac
    25141 cgctaacgcg attaacatac cgttttctga tgataattgt gagtcttcat tttttaacca
    25201 acttttcatt tttgctaaca ttttatttcg tctcctttat atatcgattt taagaatcta
    25261 ctaaaattag aacttatcta tttaaatctt taattactta ttccaagaat ttacgtctgc
    25321 attgcttgat gcttttgtga atcgtgccag gatcgtatca taaccacctt ggattgcttt
    25381 ccatacaaac gggccaatta ctaatacgat aatcaccgct aacgcgatta acataccgtt
    25441 ttctgatgat aattgtgagt cttcattttt taaccaattc ttcattttgg ataacatatt
    25501 taaattcccc cttatctatt tatttgagct atacgttaca aacatcatta atctaaaact
    25561 tttattactt attccaagaa tttacatcag cgttgtttga tgcttttgta aatcgagcta
    25621 gaattgtatc atacccgcct tgaattgctt tccatacaaa cgggccaatt actaatacga
    25681 taatcaccgc taacgcgatt aacataccgt tttctgatga taattgtgag tcttcgtttt
    25741 ttaaccaatt cttcattttt gttaacatgt gtaatgctcc tttacctatt ccatttttga
    25801 taacatcttc tataaacttg caaatccttg cattaaggat tgaataacaa tcaccatnaa
    25861 aggtagagaa tacccagtac atgacaacga ataccactac agctaaaatc gtagccacct
    25921 tattcccctc tttctgttgg gttataattt gcaatctttt ctacacgggt tgctaagaaa
    25981 aagacaatga acatatttac cgctaacgcg attttcccca tcatagaacc tgctaaaaat
    26041 ccatatgctt cttttgacat caacataata acaatcggca tagcaatgac gatgaagcaa
    26101 ttctgtacaa aggcacgttg tgcttgcgac aaactagaac gcaatcttgc caggtatagc
    26161 ttttgttttt cgaaatcttc tgcaatatct agtaagactt gcactgaatt tgttccacct
    26221 tctcggctac acacttccaa catttcatgg aagaatacca attctctaaa gttaaacgtt
    26281 tcattgaatt ctctaaatgc acgatgcatt gtggttccac cttctaataa aagagaaact
    26341 ttttctattt cttcttgaat gctttcatgc atcattggtt tcacctgaac taacacacgt
    26401 tttgcattgt tgctaatttg aagtgcattt gctactgcct tcatatagat agaaagacgg
    26461 tcaatgacaa tcaagtagta acattttttt cttcgataaa gaagaaacct tggaactaaa
    26521 aatccagata aaacagtaat cagtgtaaaa agatctctac caaaggaaaa atagaatact
    26581 gctgcaatac tcattccgga aagaatcgta tatacccagt acatactttt tgtcaatttc
    26641 cactcgtact tttgggcttc ttggataacg gattgtggca aatacattcg tatccctttg
    26701 atatttctta attccaagcg cctttcttct ttctcatttt cttgaacaaa ttgagaaaga
    26761 gcagaacctt tagattttgc aaaaagtaaa acgagcaatc ctacactaat aaagattaaa
    26821 aatatacatc cataggctaa caaactatgc atactgcacc tccttttgtg aaaggaatgg
    26881 cgcataaaga gctggattta cagtagaaga acggaatttc ttctccattt cagctgacat
    26941 ttttgctgta atgatatgat ctccatgaat ctttcctact ctctcattca tttcatcgta
    27001 ttcctcaccc gacagaataa attgagaaag ctgattgaac tgtatatcat ctcgataatc
    27061 taacaattca atcatctctg taatatagcg attcccatca tctttcttct ctaaaaagac
    27121 aatcacatca aatgtctgtg aaattaattc atataaatac tgagcatcaa tattcgcacc
    27181 actttgcaga cacataagca ttaaacgtct aaccgcttct tttgcacttc ttgcatggac
    27241 agaggtgaaa ccaggatgtc ctgtttgaaa gaagttaatc atttttaacg cttctttccc
    27301 cctcgattct cctacaatta atcgctttgg tccttgacgt aaagcatttg ttaacaatct
    27361 gtcaaaatcg attgcatttt cttctacttc cgatgcccta cattgcatcg gaacgaagtg
    27421 atgttctgga aatatgcgat gtaaatagag ttcggggtta tcttctacta cgagagtacg
    27481 ttctttcttc ttcccatttg gaatatgaga agcaagatac ttcataaact ctgactttcc
    27541 tgtacctgtt gctccagcga ctaaaatatt cattttggct ttcacagctg cagccaaaaa
    27601 gtgtaacatt tctttcgatg cttgattggt agataacata cgttctttag aggcacggag
    27661 gtgatctgca ttcttacgaa tcgttattgt tgttcctagc ccccctagct catctagggc
    27721 tatattgatt cttatatacg gaaatacgca gtccacatac ggctttgctg tatttaatga
    27781 ctctgatgta ctgtttacca tcttataagc tagggctttc acttcttctt ctgtctcaaa
    27841 tcggtaagga aatgtacatt ctccctctcc gattttttcg taaatgattt cttttgtgcc
    27901 attgatataa atatccgtta catccttatc ttcttttaaa ggttctataa tcccaaatcc
    27961 aacaatttca tcacacacca tatttagtaa ctgttccgaa ggtacatctg aaacgacgac
    28021 ttgattgctt agtaaaaagc ctttaataat ttgctccaca gctgttctct tctctttatt
    28081 cataaaggat tcgcttaaga tatcacgatg ttcttttact aaaaatgcac gaatttcatc
    28141 tgtaatatct ttaatttgtt gagctgtagt tgttcctaac tttcgaaccg atttagaacg
    28201 aatcctataa ccaaagtgat ataagtccac tcgatttcgc tttaaggata cttgtttttc
    28261 ctgtaaatag ccccacatac tacttgccac ctttttaatt tcgtaaacca aagagaccct
    28321 ttttcataga ggagtgctgg gatggaatat taagaccagc tacttccata atatgatgga
    28381 cctttgcatt aatttgcggg gaaccaaatt gcattcccca ttcataactc gtacgatctc
    28441 tgtcatacgg aattgtcacc gcaatgtttt gggaagaaag cttttcaata tcttctacat
    28501 agtcctcgtc tcccatattc aaaacatgaa tcatacgagg taatgttagc tttgcttctt
    28561 ctattagttg taattctctt ttaattgcta acgcaccacg agggttgcca tttagcacat
    28621 gaacaacaag gtctgattgg tataggattg ggtaactaag cacctcggat aattcagttg
    28681 gtaccgatag gatgatgtag tcatattctg tatctacaag tgattcgata aatgtcgtta
    28741 caaacaattc tttgttttga atctctggga attgagttaa actataacct gatggaaaca
    28801 ccagaaaatc catcttatcg tgtaattttt gcgtcaacct tggattcact tttttttcta
    28861 gtaaatcttg cttggtacaa atatactgca agagattgta ttcattttct tttcttacaa
    28921 gccctagcat atttttactc tcatggctaa gacctgttcc aaccgcgaag tttggtctta
    28981 cttggtccgc ttctacataa agcacctttt tccctaaatg agctaactca tttgccatcg
    29041 caatacttaa cgtacttttt cctacgtttt cgtttgtcgc ataaaaggca accattctta
    29101 cttgccggtc catcttaaaa gccccttcct tatttggatt cgttcagata ctgtgcaaca
    29161 tattctttta cacttttaga tatgggattg gttgaatgct tctctacata gtctaaaata
    29221 tttttctggt cagatatttg cgagaatcct tctgctggtt ctaattcttt ccctgtttgt
    29281 tctacctttt gtccaactgc aacaggaatt acatctccaa gtgttttcgc acgatttaga
    29341 tattgaagtt gttctggtga aacagccaat gtatataatc gcgttacttt tggcttttgt
    29401 tttccttctt gttcctcttt tgattctttc ttttctagta caaatgcatc ttctgtattg
    29461 ctatcctttg cagccgtaac acgtacacgt tggaaaagac caccgaatac taccttctca
    29521 ttgtccccgt ccttcacaac ctgcttaaaa tataagtcca cataagtgtt aggaatgata
    29581 ctattacctg aacttgtttc caaatcaaca agtaacggga atgcaacttc tccatctttc
    29641 aaatttaaaa tagcagagtc aggtaactcc tctttcttta ctactttatt tttaaaaaga
    29701 tagctatttt cggtgatggg ctgcccatca tttgtccact tacctataac ctctttttta
    29761 cttacacgta atgcatttgg aggaatccca tcaccaggta atgttcgttc cactagcatt
    29821 tcttctttaa tctctgtatg cgcaggtata tcctttgcag ctacaacaac ttttgttggt
    29881 tttactgcat tttctactgc aaaatgattg tatccataga tacccgctac tgttatagca
    29941 gctaaaccta ccgctgtaat ctgcttcttg tgaaacttag acggcttcaa tgtttatatt
    30001 cctccttatg tagcctttaa acgcaaaaaa ggacacacct atggcgtaaa acgccttagg
    30061 tgtgtccttt tagctaatct aaagtctata tgaaaatgtt ggatttattt tctctaatat
    30121 tacaatctca atattatgat atatatagtt tcatgtcaat catttctaaa aaatatctgt
    30181 tttttctatt taaaaaccac gtaatcgata attaacctcg ctccaaaaac cctgttataa
    30241 caagatttct aacctattaa gcatcccaaa aatatgttgt aattaatcta acacaactga
    30301 atattccaag gtgtcggttg ctatcctttc tctttcattt tatggagaaa agaagagatc
    30361 atttggaaat actgttcaca atagttgatg caagaggcaa aattattatt aaaacgaaat
    30421 caattttgtt cctgtttcaa aatactttgc aggagcataa cttttcccat tccgatcctg
    30481 aaattcactt ccaatatata acgatgcaat cattacgata attccaatga aaattacacg
    30541 tttcatacgt tgttttttct ttttatccat tcaatattcc cctttctaca aaaaaaagac
    30601 acatcccatt aagggatgtg cctttggttt atccattcag ctactagttt aagaaggata
    30661 tcttattgtg ttgattcatc taattatact atattttatt ctcatttcct atttctcatg
    30721 taataccaat ctgttaattt ataaagtaca tcttccttac caacccaatt ccaaccaact
    30781 ccacttcctc cagggaatgg atcgtcagga aatactcttc tttttatgaa atcatcatac
    30841 gcaacaccct taatctctac ttgctcagtt aaacataaac tcatttcatt gatacctgct
    30901 ggagctgttt ctacattaaa agtgtataca ccattttttg tcttcagtgg tgaataccat
    30961 ttttggccac catcaatgat tttctcttgt ccatcccaat ataaagactt agttggtctt
    31021 ttactatcaa aaacatgtcc tgttgcttca gataaataca tatttttagg taggaatttc
    31081 gctgtagtat ctttaagttc tttcttctct aaatcttgag tagactttaa tccttcgtct
    31141 gcaaatgggt attgtgcctt agcagcagta aatacaccag ggtaattcgc attccaatca
    31201 tttttgtact taccgtttac ttcatacgaa aatccataac cagaatgtag cttagaagga
    31261 gctaaattac caatactccc tgtcaaagtt tcataataca ttgccccagt tatatcttct
    31321 tttgatacac gttcacttac tgtttctact acacctttta cactcgttac accacacatt
    31381 gccttttctt ttgaaggctc atagattgct gttttaatag gattattttt gtacgtagtt
    31441 tcctcgatgt ctatacgatt accagcaggg ttaatttccg cttgaattgt tcctttacct
    31501 ttatgttgcc agtcaaggtt cagggttttc ttttctccct cagttaatct taccttttgt
    31561 aaagctactt gttgtccgtt atgttttaac acaactactg tttcaggatt catatatttt
    31621 tcttctaata catctaactt tttaatttta ttcttctctt tttctagttt ctgtcttgca
    31681 ttatctagct tacttgctgc actatctaat ttattttctt cccaagagca gtctctatca
    31741 taatagtgat cctttccctc ggcatctact tcatgaattg gattgcgacg acaataactt
    31801 aagctggatt gtgcactatc tctatcagat tcagtgctgt ttatttcttg ctgtgactta
    31861 ttaatattgt tgtttacttt tgctctatat tgatcacgct ctagtttaaa attatcacgt
    31921 gatacatcta ctcttgtttt gatattcttt ccttctcttg ctgtttctcc ttcaattcgg
    31981 tcagcagaga aatcaatttt atatttaaag tcatcttcat cacctggatc tgggttaggt
    32041 gttacttcag taccgcagtt gccatcaatg gtgaaatcaa cagctttctc atttgattcc
    32101 ctctgaacag catctaggac tttaattttc gcagtatatt gcccacacaa ttgcggctgc
    32161 caggttatat cttctttttt aaattgccct gcatctcctt catttggttt ttggttatct
    32221 ttttgtggag ttgaacgcag ataattttct tggtgataca cggtttcacc atcttttgta
    32281 atatctaaca tccatttaac tcggttccgt tctccagcag ctttttgata agggtttact
    32341 gttgttccat tgggatctcg gtcattgtat cctttatttt tacttacata ctcaaaacct
    32401 ttaaatgtaa atttaacagg tatatctttt tttccactca tagcttgaaa gtcttttact
    32461 tgaggtttac ttgtacgtac ataccacagg ctatatttat ttatattacc tacaccacta
    32521 gcaccagcgt atccaccaga aagatatgca atgtcacgaa tccaataaaa ctgtccaagt
    32581 tctctaaaac tttcataagt ttgtatcata tgtttatcca tattttctaa aacgaattct
    32641 gggtttcccc aatatttact agaaataaca gaattattaa ccctttctac ttcagtcacc
    32701 atacggtcac ccgctggtac tttactattt aaataacctt catttgcaat tcgaatatac
    32761 ggctctgaag tatcttcagc ttgtactaaa ttctcccttg ggttatccca attaaaagag
    32821 ccgttatata ctgcaggaaa gtgcacatcg gccctgtata aagattcttt agctgcatat
    32881 ccacttccag gtctataata ttttcctggc aactgtaagt taagtgaagt taaaaacgaa
    32941 tcattttgac cgttatagaa tgggacatcg ttgtttttag cacttgccat acttggtata
    33001 gcaagcatag ttgaagtaca aataaatagt aaacctcttt ttaatttcat ttctttctcc
    33061 tcccaaaaca taaaaaagga cacacctgta ccattgggat ggtacgtaag gtgtgtcctt
    33121 tacgtatgct taattaaata ttatattcat attttataat acttagtata tcattatttt
    33181 gtttcaattt gaatatacat tgtatcaaaa gctgcagttt gaccaatacg gactttataa
    33241 ttaccttttt gataattgtt aatagagtct tgcgcaatag tttcatcaat ttcttgctct
    33301 aaattcaatc cacttaagaa ggtaacccat cgtttagcta attctacagt tgctggatta
    33361 ttatctaaaa aatagatttt ataattacta tttacagaac cttcaactgc gaattgtgca
    33421 cctattgaac cagctggaag atacatatct ttatccaaaa tacgtactcc tcctcttaaa
    33481 tctttatatt taagattcgt attgtacttt ttattaatat cttttactat attttgtgct
    33541 tctgatgata attgtttttg cacactttca tttttcaaag cttcagggtg gtaatcaaag
    33601 tcaggttgtg caatctcaac gtctaatccc tcaggtactt taggctgttc tggtttttcc
    33661 tctggttttg tttctggttt tgtctctggt tttgtctctg gcttagtttc tggttttgtc
    33721 tctggctttg tctctggctt agtttctggc tttgtctctg gttttgtctc tggttttgtc
    33781 tctggctttg tctctggctt tgtttctggt tttgtctctg gcttagtttc tggctttgtt
    33841 tctggctttg tttctggctt tgtctctggt tttgtttctg gctttgtctc tggttttctt
    33901 tctggttttg tttctttttc aactgcatta atagagttgt ataagaattg gctatattgt
    33961 tcacgggtta catgtgtata tggtgagtac atattacctc ctgtaccaat agtaacgcca
    34021 ttttcttcta atgcactaat tgcttttaat gcccatgagt ttttatcaac atctgcaaat
    34081 tttgttgttt tcgttgcctt aaatttaaaa gcatttgtaa gcacttgtgc catttgttca
    34141 cgagttaaaa tatcatctgg accatacttc ccatcaccaa atccatttac aagtcctgct
    34201 ttagcaagtg ctaagatttc tttttcaaac aaatgtcctt taatatcagt aaacggattt
    34261 ttgaagctag catctgcatc tgctggtttt antcaccaaa gccaaagata ttatttccgt
    34321 acccttgcac tactttacga tttgttaaat cataaattgc ttttgtagac cagtgatttg
    34381 ctggaacatc attgaatttt aatgagtctg tgttatcagc cttagcagta aatgctcctg
    34441 ctcctagtaa tgatgtaccc ataattgtta gtgctgttgc tgtttttaaa aatttgttag
    34501 ccattgtttg ttcctccaaa tatattagtt tttcatagat tcttttattg tacctaattt
    34561 aaacataaaa tccagataat ttaacatata aattaattaa ttaacatttt ttataacttc
    34621 tgtctatata ggtatatttt cctgacaaaa aaactatact tttcagcata gtcttttata
    34681 gtacaaatct tagaattttc attacttaaa atatacttgt cccaatccct ctttactcgc
    34741 ccatatcgga gcttttatgc catctacacc aatcaactta aatatgaaga aatggtgttc
    34801 tgctttcacc ttaaaagaaa gggattgatt atgatcgatg cgtccctttg tatactcata
    34861 cttccatcca tccatctttt cttctttcat tcttttctct atcccaggga ctaaatccac
    34921 cctttttcca ttgtaatcat attgaaatcc acccttattt tctgcgtttt ctaccatatc
    34981 agcagcaaag ttatgtgctt tcactaactg tattccgtac aaaacgcctt cgggtaaaag
    35041 gctaattaat aataaagaaa aggtaaggaa tagagccgta gttactgtat tttgcatttt
    35101 taatgcacct actctttttc tttattttac gtttccacct atttgttttt cttttccatt
    35161 cgcatcataa ataataatac ttctcgcttt actctttatc gtttcttttt tttcatcaaa
    35221 ttgcttaaaa taactagcag cttctgcatc actttcgaca gcaatcattg ctggtttttc
    35281 ctgtacatca tgtacagtga agttacgttt tgaagcggga tctttaaaat ccgcattacc
    35341 gttatacgcc ttttcaaact cttgtttcgc tttttctgga tcaatagcta tttcttcttc
    35401 tgcacgcaga gtacctactt ttacagactt agccacagct atctcacctc ccctttctaa
    35461 agacgattta ttatcagtat gtgttgtatc tccaatcacc atatcagtta caaaggatag
    35521 acaacctaca aataacagca acatacttgc tgcaacaata aacttttgca ttcctcttca
    35581 gcctccttaa ctttcagact ttcgaaatcg aaatccactt aaaatggaac tttttttgga
    35641 attcaacaat tgatttggta gcaataactc tgctatttcc ttcattattc cttctaactc
    35701 tttataatag ttgcgacttg atagtaacgt actactattc aattgtgact caaacacatc
    35761 ttctatttca tatggtggta aagcagttaa taccttatct ccaaagcatt cttctactat
    35821 ttcatgcttt aaaagtacag gagaaaactt attcccaatg atcctcactt tctctaaacc
    35881 taagtaagaa acgagctttc tctctttttg tgtaagagga tgcgctatct ttagcaattg
    35941 atgcagatct ggttccgcta caaagaatat gtaatccgcc atttcacata tctcatggta
    36001 taaatcttta tcccaatcgc ttcctgcatc aataatagat ataggtgctt cctggttggc
    36061 caataaaacc ttaataaaat ggtcgaagtc ctgctctgtt tcgtttttca gctcttggtc
    36121 aactatagga ttctttacaa tatagtttat tcttccttgc ttccattttg gaattaataa
    36181 tatatcagat tccttctgta gcatctcttt atatcgctgc aacataaatt cactacgata
    36241 gttttctggc gcttctgtat atccctttaa taacggatac gtataaccat catcatatag
    36301 attctctata taattcacat caatctgtag ttcatttaag taagcggcta aaagatgtga
    36361 aacaaatgtg gcaccacttc tcctgttcat gctggccaca acaattgttc gtcttggaat
    36421 agcaatacca atttgtttct catatactgg ctcaaaagcc aatttatact gtttttttat
    36481 aattggcgct tttgacgttt cttcctgaat agacttacgc ttttgtttgt ttttaaataa
    36541 ttttaaatta gagtgtgatt cactgttgtt accttcctct aattcacttg atactttcgc
    36601 ttcttcctca tcaaaaggca cttcaggcaa tttcgtatgt tgcggtgctt gacttgctcc
    36661 tacaatttcc accacatttt taatatccga ttcctgtagc agctgtggga tgactttatt
    36721 atcaatatca attttacgag agttaaaaat gtcatagata cctagataaa tcagtttcgc
    36781 taaaaattca tcattatttt cacgctctgt aaatactaca atgcgaatat cccgctgaaa
    36841 gcgaatgtct cttaacttct gtaaaataat taattctcgc ttatcttcgt gtcccgcatc
    36901 aatatttaat cgtttgtcat taatacatag aatatcaggt tgctccgtat ctagaatttc
    36961 atctaaatac tttatgtgca tgacatcact atcagctact tcaaatcctg caccaacaaa
    37021 atcctcacgt aaatatgccg tatacacagt atcactaata gctaaaacaa tctttttcat
    37081 tatgaaaaac tcctctttga tagaaaatca ctttaaagta atagcatgtt ttcaaaaggc
    37141 acttttgttg cgttttgtat ttttgttaat aattcggtga gaagtgattc tatttcaaat
    37201 ccatccaaat tacatggcat attatcaata aggttatatt tgactctaac ctctaaacga
    37261 tcctctattt cttctaacgg tatcgcacta aataaacttt gttcatatat aaatccatcc
    37321 cgaagatttt tttgtatttc tgtcttgtct ttgtaaacaa tggttacttg tgctaattca
    37381 ataaaaggat tatctaaagt taattttgta ttccagttta gactccagat ttcacagcgg
    37441 ccgtccgcat gcacaacatt agcagctaca gatggagtaa ttgtaaataa acgatctact
    37501 ggaacatttg taaaagtagt tgtttttcct tcaactactt tcagtcctct ttcctcacgt
    37561 tcatgctcaa gcgaaatttc cgcaccaaac aatgcaattt cacaaaatac ttgttccatt
    37621 atgggtttaa tgccttcata cgttcgaaca gcaaatacac taaattcttg tgtttcatcc
    37681 gttcgaacta attcataaat gctaaattcc gctgcattta caattgcaaa aggaatatct
    37741 tgtacaaaat taggatttat aaatagagaa tccggaatca ctgtctctgg atgtttgaaa
    37801 aactctaaac caagctgata tccttttaga aatgcattct tagcagcagc tgggaataat
    37861 gtttcaaatc ttttgagatt gcttttaaat tgcttctctt cgacctcgtt attaaattct
    37921 ctatcttgta aaatgtttac acgatcagca agcagtaaaa aatagtagtt aataagagaa
    37981 ttaattctct cctcaaaaac ttgattatct ttacaatatt tatcaaatct tcttttactt
    38041 tcactaataa tttcattcat tctttaatac tctccttatc attttctagt tattaaataa
    38101 aaaaagacac accaatggca ggtatatgcc ctcggtgtgt ccgtttagca agaattaaat
    38161 atctctcgat ttgtatatta attttaaaca ataaaactta tgtataagat tatctatata
    38221 atatctaaat gtcaatacta cttcgcaatt attaaataaa ctcacaaaaa taatgcttct
    38281 aattgattaa ccttttcttt tttgcatatg tcatttaata acctaattca ggtaatacta
    38341 ttagtatatc taagtatagg attttcataa caaaatttcg atttttttat ttacaactaa
    38401 atttcaaaag taaaaaacat tcatttaata tattccttac cttagagaac tttaaatata
    38461 aaacaatctt tatattactc atagcataac taacagcaaa cgactaaagc atattaatgt
    38521 tatgtaaaca ataaagcgac acaaactcgt tcggttgata ttaacatatc aactgacatt
    38581 gacatgaaat ttcatattga gagatgaata caagttaaac taaccatcca gttcatacct
    38641 aagccaattt attaattaca tatttcgcaa acaaaaatta taaaattgct tttaagttcc
    38701 tattttagtt attagacaaa aagcacgcta ataatgaata tacatccata acatattttt
    38761 cttgtaacaa ttaaaatgac ttttagttag tatatactta tattagaatg atacacaaaa
    38821 tcatttcttc tactcaaata ctataaaaac tacaatctat aattatagat tgtaaagata
    38881 ttagctgcac tttttttatc atagaaaaga actcatactt atagtatgcc caaataaata
    38941 agtcgtatac ctaagtatta caactgctat ttacaaccaa aactcccaat atgctacacc
    39001 gttcttttta taaacctcct tgatcaagaa ggtttcaaag aaagtctatc tccatttaat
    39061 ttttaacaca atttgaagta cacaacccaa atttgttaat gtcatataaa caattaacca
    39121 acactaatac cctcgaatga aattaacata tcaattgaca ttgatatgaa aggaaataaa
    39181 aatgtacaga tgttaatttc atatcgatat tttatgtgtt atatcaatcc gatgatactc
    39241 agatataaat taacgtaaaa ccaattagta gatctacatt tattatcatt agttactgga
    39301 atgtaataac taacaaacca gcgcatgcta tattttatta ctaattactt ttattaactt
    39361 tttaatgggt atctaagtca taaacaccca ttagaataac taatatctct aaatgtaaat
    39421 ggcagtttct atttctgatc aacatgacat taacaattag gatgatttat cttttgtttg
    39481 gatgtttttt gttaatgtca tattaatctc atagaaatcc ctcatttcat gtcaatgtta
    39541 tctttatgga tattcgaagt atgcttatct aattttcgtt aacatatcaa tctcattgtc
    39601 ttatttatga acttattaat atatgcaaac gcacactaga aatcggatat ctacaaaata
    39661 catcacttgg attattctag tattctgagt cgaaccttag tatcttaaaa acttcctcaa
    39721 aattatctat aaaatccttc gtttatggtt cacatttcat gttaaaaggt aatcttttta
    39781 gatcaacatg tatacaaagg gttgatctat atctattata gttaacaaaa cattaacaat
    39841 aggtgttcgt atgttattag taggtggttt tagtgtcggt ttcatgtcaa tgtcatgttt
    39901 catgttaatg tcaactcgcg ggctcaatct gttctttaat gctgataaag atcattttgt
    39961 tgatactgac tacataaatt tctatcacga catgcaatat acaacttaaa ttgtacattc
    40021 tacactaaat taatatacat aagtagatcc taacttgtat gtggcaagta aatagggagt
    40081 aggacgaacc tcttcgaagt attatgattg tgctcctata tccttaaata ccgttttgtt
    40141 tattgaacaa tactaactct acattaatat tatttacttt ttactagttt ttatacgtga
    40201 taattagatt ttgggcgtta ctttgtgtat tttccgttat atacccggat tatatcctta
    40261 taacttattt acaaaatagc tttatttcct tatcattaat attaagtagc ctgatttgtt
    40321 aatctcatag caactatcaa tagcgctact gcaataatat atatattccc attaacaaaa
    40381 cattaccaat tatatatttc aaattggtaa taaagttact gattcaccga attctatact
    40441 aaacgttaat gttctgttaa caagtatatg tttacatgtt aattctatat ttcatgtaat
    40501 tcactggatt ggtagggatt tttactaata ttatcgaaat actagctaac atgttaatct
    40561 cagctcacat gttaattata attagttatt tatgagttga tttttgagga ggtagttaca
    40621 atgattgagc aaaaaaatga aaaacaagac catcaaatta acgatgatga tatattagat
    40681 gataatgttt tcgaaaaagc atggcggata acagaattct caaaactagt aggacgtcat
    40741 cataatacag tttataattg gttcaatatc ctagaagaaa agggacttca tgaaacttta
    40801 agaactcaaa atacaaatga aaaactctat aatgctttag atcttgaaat tgctctattt
    40861 ataaagcaga aaagggatga gaaatggtct ctagatgcaa ttattgacct tttaccacac
    40921 caatttgatt taagaccagt ttcaccagaa catcaaacaa atgaggtatc cactgaatta
    40981 aaccttcaag ctactgctga aattattgaa aaaatggtaa ctaaacagtt agaagaaaaa
    41041 ataaaacata ttgaatctca ttatgaagag agggtagaaa gtatattaaa gcaattacca
    41101 caaccagaag atgtagaaac gctaaaattg cgtcaacgcc aagataggct tgataatttt
    41161 attattgagc atagggcacg tcaggaatta agaaaacaag cagagagctt atggaataat
    41221 aaacctgagg aagagcgcac tagaaaagca ggctggttta aaaaagagga agacttgagt
    41281 aaaaaacaac tcttcataga gcagtacata caagataata ttattgagta tataaaatct
    41341 cttatggatt cagtggaata ataaaaaagt ctggaactta gtccagactt ttttattatt
    41401 ttgtagtacc aaacatctta tctggatcta gaaaatctgc tagatcttca tcttcatttg
    41461 ctccagcatt attattttct tcgtcactac ccatatcaat aaaatctcca aatgcaaaac
    41521 ctaaatcctc atcctcatct atactttcaa tcgtactaat ttgagacttt ttatactgaa
    41581 tttggctttg tctttcttta aattcattaa attcttcaac taaaccttta gataatctcg
    41641 atggtaatgc atcggtttta tagaaggtat atacagttcc taagaaatca ttcttactta
    41701 ccaaatatcc attaaaaact gtaccattta taggtaaatt atttgaaact tctaccttag
    41761 cgtcatccat aaaggaatca ttaatattct tttgctcatc taggatagca agcataccaa
    41821 aatgatgtac ttttgatgct tcaacagaac catcatcgtt cttcttcatc aaatcaatcg
    41881 ggggatggaa agagcttcct cttaatgatt cttggaacat ttctataatt gcatggctat
    41941 tttctatttg attcatatta cgtgaaacct tattaattac taaacagccc gttttctcaa
    42001 gtaaaatacg tttaaaatct tgagaatcca gtattacaga tgtaccagat ccattagcag
    42061 cggtatttaa ctcatgaata atttcactaa tacgttgatt tgcataatct cgtgaattag
    42121 caataccttt tttctcattt tcattcaatt ccttaaattc atcgtaaaaa tgctggttat
    42181 cagcaaacac aacaaatgct acaccttttg atttatcatt tgctaatttc caaatttcct
    42241 gtgaaaattt atttacttgt cgtaatacat caggcccatc tgctcggacg ggaagagtta
    42301 caacaatccc cattttaata aagtctttgc gctcaatagc attttcaaag gctattctcg
    42361 caaacttcgc ttgattcgcc ttgatttcag acattggata tagctgcgca actttttgta
    42421 attcttgtct gattactggc ttgttatgaa aagccgaaaa ttcttcaata gccttaatga
    42481 ttgtagaagt tccagttcct ccacctaaac ctgcaaaaaa taaaacaagt tcatccgaag
    42541 gtcttactcg ttcagtaata aattctttta gcttttcttt tgcttcctca tttgaatcaa
    42601 ggacttttac tgcacgctca ggattcttac ctaaaccacc taatttcagt gaaacttgat
    42661 tacttttggg tacatttttt aattcagcta gatctccatc attactattt agtgctaagc
    42721 aattatatac tgctgtacca tctgtatgtg tatattccgc aaatttatct accattctag
    42781 taccagcttg accaaaaccg accatcgtca ttttaactgc cacttcattc ttcaagaagt
    42841 tttttgccat tattttatct ctccttattt atcttttttc ttttccctaa ctcaatcagt
    42901 acttgttgcc ctctataagt tgagatcaaa aatttatatg ggtgcatggt tttttcatag
    42961 attaaagaca ttgatgatag tgtactcaca cttatttcag ctgaacgtct agatatattc
    43021 gtacgttcaa cctctaaaga ataggatttt cccttttttt tctttactct cctatcaata
    43081 actacatttt ccactatttc attaatagat atgcccctca tgtacttcgt ctcttgaaat
    43141 tgtttattta ctatgtttcc tatgtataga aatacactat agagtatctc atcttgttca
    43201 agtatatcag caaacatgtt tactacttca tctgcaaact tgattgtttg atatttttca
    43261 cttaaaactt cgttcaagtc gtccccccct taaaacactg gttaattatt cctagaaaca
    43321 tagtacatca ttacacgtcg tatatcaagt cattataaat aaaacttata tacaggactt
    43381 gtatataaga cttataaaat taaaaaaaga attaatatat attttataag ggtttatgta
    43441 tacgccttat atataatgcg tatacatgtt atatcaatct taaatttcat gtgattgaca
    43501 tttcaaaaaa gattattaaa aaaaccaaat cgaaattcta aaaaacagat taaaaaccac
    43561 caattttttt agcataaaaa ttccagtaaa tattatacac cttatatata agctttacat
    43621 atgaagtgta tagtataatg cttttatatc gtagttaaat cgaaaaacaa attatctagt
    43681 ttacatacaa attttatata agactcttat ataaaatttg tatgtaaacc gtatttgtaa
    43741 agcttatata attcaactaa actttttaaa tattccaata ataaatattg ttcgagtgta
    43801 tttatattac tagggagatt tcaagacatt cttatagcaa ttcacactaa ggttttcttt
    43861 gttacctagc tgttttaacg ggatttatca cttataagac cgctcattgt taatgttatg
    43921 ttaatgtact gttcttcact tagtacttgt tagttcacat tattatatat gttataagaa
    43981 aaattatcct cttttcctca tttgaattca attccttgtc aatttcattc attcctcaaa
    44041 agccagtaga agaggttgtt aatttcatat gaacagcatc aataccctca atattctaca
    44101 tattaaaaag ggaggactag gataaatcaa ctttgacatt ctaaaagtag taggctaaca
    44161 atcacatctc tactataaaa aagaaacatt tgttcaaact agattattaa aaaggaaatc
    44221 tcatcttatt aacatcaaag cgatacttac attacaataa tttttttgta atgcaggagg
    44281 aatgatgata gcaattacaa cctcacataa aattaacaac tgttcaattt tattatttca
    44341 gttaagataa ctccttgttt aacgaagaaa aagtgaaggt aattcaagtg actaaaacca
    44401 atatgttaag tatctataga catattgtta acttatttat gatttggtag aaacaattaa
    44461 tattatttgt ctaagtgaat ttatgattct atacaagaaa aaacataaaa gaaaaagttg
    44521 gaattttaga ttgagcaaat agcagaagtt gaaaagagcg tttcatcaca aataaaaagt
    44581 tgaatttcga attaaggata gaaaaaatta ctctttatta tcaataaacc tttttataaa
    44641 tcttgaataa ttttaatcaa ttaaaatagt agtttggcta tctaataaat gttaggacgt
    44701 cataacatta ttttataaat agaatatcat tataactatt gttaggtatc tagtagtagc
    44761 tcgtcctaac aaaacaaacg atttaataaa gccttataaa tcaataattt ataagagatt
    44821 tataagagta gttttcatct caacttcaac gtacaaaatg aagtatctct aaaaattaaa
    44881 atgtcttatt tattttttcg ggttttacaa ccaccacatc aatgtaatag tatattaaaa
    44941 ataataagta tttaatttag tttaattcaa tataagaggt gtatgcattg tccgaaaaag
    45001 tgtataaata tagaagatca ggtacccaaa aacattttca cttaaaagaa gctgacatat
    45061 ttgtctttac agttttatat tacaaaagag cacttacaac aaggcaaatc acgcagttat
    45121 atagtgcatt tgagggaaga gactgttctg aagctagcat atttacaaag cttgaccgtt
    45181 actcacaata tggagctatg ctaactaaaa gaatagataa aagggctgat agtattacga
    45241 aacgcgcttt attttcctta aaagaaaaga caattgaatt cttattggaa ataggaagaa
    45301 ttccaaaaaa aagttcaaaa agacggtact caagaacaac ttctcttcac actatgtgtt
    45361 cacgtgaagt catgatccgt acttttttag cgactacaaa gaagacacaa accaatgaat
    45421 tattatatga attggatatt cgttcttttt accagaaaaa aaatataaaa attgagggca
    45481 accaattggc cttgattcct gatgaacata tttcatacca agataaaaat atccatattg
    45541 agatggacat gtgcaaagag acaaattcta ccttagttga aaaagtagag aagtacatag
    45601 aatatgcaaa aaaaacaaat gaggatgtaa cggttgtctt tgttatgtac gacaaatcaa
    45661 tgttccttgc tgaagatgca gaaccgccat acatacgtat gaaaaatcta ttattttcta
    45721 tgcggaagca tcatgaatta ttaatgaata taccaaatct aaatgtacac atttgctcat
    45781 tgaaagatgc tggggatgtt atttcagata tcattctagg aacagatgat aatcaaaact
    45841 gggaacaaga tattcttttt cctttatctc aacgtacagt aggagatgtc aattggcgtt
    45901 acacttttgt cgaaaaaatt caaacgttta aagaatcaat agatggtggc cttcgacgca
    45961 catacaagag agataaagct tctattcaag atttcttttt tatttttgga aatgaaaatg
    46021 attaccgaat gattgcaaga ttagatgatg tcgtgttttc aagaaggaat ggagatgaag
    46081 gcattccgct tgtagttatc tatcctaaac gtgaaaatcc tagagatatt ctactgatgg
    46141 acacttatga taatgtacta cttctatcca ttcaaaatac aaatatagca accgatgaac
    46201 agatcatggt acatgctgca aataacgtta atccgaaaag acgtaaactt gtagaattat
    46261 attaatcgtt tattttttat atacttttat ataactttat tgatttttat tatttaaggt
    46321 gatagaataa cgtttgaact aaacactcaa aactacaatc aaatcagaac atatgaaatt
    46381 aaggcaagcg acacacgctg tttttacagt gggtgtcgct tgcctttttt tgtatggaga
    46441 aaggtggaag tggaaaatga caatgaactt acaatttgca acaactactg ggggagtgct
    46501 ctcagcaaga gaagcattta aaactccaga actagtcctt aaacatatta cagaaggggg
    46561 agctaaattt tgcgtttccc tacaagatat caaaattcca gggaaaccta attattattg
    46621 gtacgatgta ataattgaaa ctgcggcgaa taacaaacta gagataaata ttgcagtact
    46681 ttctcaagaa gaatataacc aattgtgtga aggagatagt attgacttat atttaaaaca
    46741 aactgaagat gcagcgaagt tctttctaaa aaaatcaaag gaacaattca agccagaact
    46801 tcataatcgt tttacattac accataaagc tcaactatgt ctttaaaaag taggtgaacc
    46861 cttatggaga gatctaagca aagattacca ttatacacta caatcgcctt aattagcgga
    46921 tttatccttt catttggatt tggtgtagca aactacatcc agttactcta ctatgcattt
    46981 gaaccaccgt cttatcctat agaaattaca tatgtaccac tatttttaat gttcttctct
    47041 ttgctattag gagaatttag ttttaggttc tacagccgta tcccagcttt acaatttcaa
    47101 aatggcaagt tattaatttt aattgcttct catattgcag tagatattca gtttttatgg
    47161 tttgcaacta ctcctatcca tgcgaaagtt attccttatc ttatgaataa agcaaaacat
    47221 gttaattttg gtgaatatca agcaataggg gatgtattaa caggaaattt ccatacactc
    47281 accatgatat ttgtattctt accgaccgta tttatgattt tgtttactct ttggtatagt
    47341 ggccatatta tccgttacag agaagaaatc ttaaagtggg tacaaaaata cgaatataaa
    47401 aatcataagt tgcaaaagtg gtttaatagc caagaggaac aaatacatcc tgatgttgat
    47461 ataggtcctc atattaagca caaagaaatg attcgaatca aggggaaaga tagaacccta
    47521 aatggaatta ttattggtcc tattggttct ggtaagacat ctagtttaat tattccaatg
    47581 attaatcaag atttacactg gatggtacgt tttataaata agtttgaaaa tacgtataaa
    47641 aagaataatt atgatacaga agaagtaaaa ggaacatttt taaatgggat aactgttatt
    47701 gaaccgagta atgatttatg tcaaaaggta tttaagttag tacaagcaca caagattcct
    47761 gaaagttcaa tttattatat tgatcccaca aaccctgata ccaaaaacat taatatttta
    47821 cgtggaccag ttgataaagt agccgaggtt tttgcaatgg ttatccaggg tctgtcggaa
    47881 tctaataatg cattctttga acaagcacaa cggaaccacc ttaagcaaca tatttattta
    47941 ttaaaactac ataacccaca aaaagatgtg acctttgatg acttaataga tatgtacgtg
    48001 cgtgtaaatg tcaagataaa catgtacatt ttcgcttgtt taagcatgta caaaatcaat
    48061 cattttcttt gctaaaatga tctttaattc gataggattg tcctacaata ctgaccaccg
    48121 tggcatgatg taagacacga tctagtatgg cattggcgag tttagggtcc tggaatactt
    48181 cgtcccaaga cttgaagttg atattggtcg ttaggatggt actacgcttt tcata
//
LOCUS       18_00004               24278 bp    dna     linear   UNK 
ACCESSION   18_00004
FEATURES             Location/Qualifiers
     Segment         complement(10134..12053)
                     /ETX_MTX2="NO"
                     /Endotoxin_C="YES"
                     /Endotoxin_M="NO"
                     /Endotoxin_N="YES"
                     /Endotoxin_mid="YES"
                     /Rank="Rank4"
                     /Segment_name="18_00004"
                     /Toxin_10="NO"
                     /blast_detail="Query_desc:-2 10134-12053 len=640
                     Query_Length:640	Query_Start-End:8-640	Hit_id:Cry2Aa10
                     Hit_desc:AAQ04263	Hit_length:633	Hit_Start-End:1-633
                     Aln_length:633	Percent_identity:100	E-value:0.0"
                     /blast_prediction="YES"
                     /hmm_detail="Hit_desc:-2 10134-12053 len=640
                     Hmm_name:cry.hmm	Hmm_len:1183	E-value:5.4e-61"
                     /hmm_prediction="YES"
                     /locus_tag="18_00004"
                     /protein_desc="-2 10134-12053 len=640"
                     /protein_id="18_00004"
                     /protein_len="640"
                     /svm_prediction="YES"
                     /translation="IFKEEFYMNNVLNSGRTTICDAYNVVAHDPFSFEHKSLDTIQKE
                     WMEWKRTDHSLYVAPVVGTVSSFLLKKVGSLIGKRILSELWGIIFPSGSTNLMQDILR
                     ETEQFLNQRLNTDTLARVNAELIGLQANIREFNQQVDNFLNPTQNPVPLSITSSVNTM
                     QQLFLNRLPQFQIQGYQLLLLPLFAQAANMHLSFIRDVILNADEWGISAATLRTYRDY
                     LRNYTRDYSNYCINTYQTAFRGLNTRLHDMLEFRTYMFLNVFEYVSIWSLFKYQSLMV
                     SSGANLYASGSGPQQTQSFTAQNWPFLYSLFQVNSNYILSGISGTRLSITFPNIGGLP
                     GSTTTHSLNSARVNYSGGVSSGLIGATNLNHNFNCSTVLPPLSTPFVRSWLDSGTDRE
                     GVATSTNWQTESFQTTLSLRCGAFSARGNSNYFPDYFIRNISGVPLVIRNEDLTRPLH
                     YNQIRNIESPSGTPGGARAYLVSVHNRKNNIYAANENGTMIHLAPEDYTGFTISPIHA
                     TQVNNQTRTFISEKFGNQGDSLRFEQSNTTARYTLRGNGNSYNLYLRVSSIGNSTIRV
                     TINGRVYTVSNVNTTTNNDGVNDNGARFSDINIGNIVASDNTNVTLDINVTLNSGTPF
                     DLMNIMFVPTNLPPLY"
ORIGIN      
        1 gccagatttc aaccttaaga gtaaatatta ctgcaccatt atcacaaaga tatcgggtaa
       61 gaattcgcta cgcttctacn gcagttcaaa attatcaagt tcctctttta tcagtatatg
      121 ttcaagctgc aaatttacat ttatcagttt tgagagatgt ttcagtgttt ggacaaaggt
      181 ggggatttga tgccgcgact atcaatagtc gttataatga tttaactagg cttattggca
      241 actatacaga ttatgctgtg cgctggtaca atacgggatt agagcgtgta tggggaccgg
      301 attctagaga ttgggtaagg tataatcaat ttagaagaga gctaacactt actgtattag
      361 atatcgttgc tctattctca aattatgata gtcgaaggta tccaattcga acagtttccc
      421 aattaacaag agaaatttat acgaacccag tattagaaaa ttttgatggt agttttcgtg
      481 gaatggctca gagaatagaa cagaatatta ggcaaccaca tcttatggat atccttaata
      541 gtataaccat ttatactgat gtgcatagag gctttaatta ttggtcaggg catcaaataa
      601 cagcttctcc tgtagggttt tcaggaccag aattcgcatt ccctttattt gggaatgcgg
      661 ggaatgcagc tccacccgta cttgtctcat taactggttt ggggattttt agaacattat
      721 cttcaccttt atatagaaga attatacttg gttcaggccc aaataatcag gaactgtttn
      781 agagggatca atagacaact agaccgtggc tggagaggaa gtacggatat taccatccaa
      841 ggaggcgatg acgtattcaa agagaattac gttacgctat tgggtacctt tgatgagtgc
      901 tatccaacgt atttatatca aaaaatagat gagtcgaaat taaaagccta tacccgttat
      961 caattaagag ggtatatcga agatagtcaa gacttagaaa tctatttaat tcgctacaat
     1021 gcaaaacatg aaacagtaaa tgtgccaggt acgggttcct tatggccgct ttcagcccaa
     1081 agtccaatcg gaaagtgtgg agagccgaat cgatgcgcgc cacaccttga atggaatcct
     1141 gacttagatt gttcgtgtag ggatggagaa aagtgtgccc atcattcgca tcatttctcc
     1201 ttagacattg atgtaggatg tacagactta aatgaggacc taggtgtatg ggtgatcttt
     1261 aagattaaga cgcaagatgg gcacgcaaga ctagggaatc tagagtttct cgaagagaaa
     1321 ccattagtag gagaagcgct agctcgtgtg aaaagagcgg agaaaaaatg gagagacaaa
     1381 cgtgaaaaat tggaatggga aacaaatatc gtttataaag aggcaaaaga atctgtagat
     1441 gctttatttg taaactctca atatgatcaa ttacaagcgg atacgaatat tgccatgatt
     1501 catgcggcag ataaacgtgt tcatagcatt cgagaagctt atctgcctga gctgtctgtg
     1561 attccgggtg tcaatgcggc tatttttgaa gaattagaag ggcgtatttt cactgcattc
     1621 tccctatatg atgcgagaaa tgtcattaaa aatggtgatt ttaataatgg cttatcctgc
     1681 tggaacgtga aagggcatgt agatgtagaa gaacaaaaca accaacgttc ggtccttgtt
     1741 gttccggaat gggaagcaga agtgtcacaa gaagttcgtg tctgtccggg tcgtggctat
     1801 atccttcgtg tcacagcgta caaggaggga tatggagaag gttgcgtaac cattcatgag
     1861 atcgagaaca atacagacga actgaagttt agcaactgcg tagaagagga aatctatcca
     1921 aataacacgg taacgtgtaa tgattatact gtaaatcaag aagaatacgg aggtgcgtac
     1981 acttctcgta atcgaggata taacgaagct ccttccgtac cagctgatta tgcgtcagtc
     2041 tatgaagaaa aatcgtatac agatggacga agagagaatc cttgtgaatt taacagaggg
     2101 tatagggatt acacgccact accagttggt tatgtgacaa aagaattaga atacttccca
     2161 gaaaccgata aggtatggat tgagattgga gaaacggaag gaacatttat cgtggacagc
     2221 gtggaattac tccttatgga ggaatagtct catgcaaact caggtttaaa tatcgttttc
     2281 aaatcaattg tccaagagca gcattacaaa tagataagta atttgttgta atgaaaaacg
     2341 gacatcacct ccattgaaac ggagtgatgt ccgttttact atgttatttt ctagtaatac
     2401 atatgtatag agcaacttaa tcaagcagag atattttcac ctatcgatga aaatatctct
     2461 gctttttctt tttttatttg gtatatgctt tacttgtaat cgaaaataaa gcactaataa
     2521 gagtatttat aggtgtttga agttatttca gttcattttt aaagaaggtt taaagacgtt
     2581 agaaagttat taaggaataa tatttattag taaattccac atatattata taattaatta
     2641 tgaaatatat gtataaattg aaaatgcttt atttgacatt acagctaagt ataattttgt
     2701 atgaataaaa ttatatctga aaattaaata atagtataag tggagggatt aatatgaaac
     2761 taaagaatca agataagcat caaagttttt ctagcaatgc gaaagtagat aaaatctcta
     2821 cggattcact aaaaaatgaa acagatatag aattacaaaa cattaatcat gaagattgtt
     2881 tgaaaatgtc tgagtatgaa aatgtagagc cgtttgttag tgcatcaaca attcaaacag
     2941 gtattggtat tgcgggtaaa atacttggta ccctaggcgt tccttttgca ggacaagtag
     3001 ctagtcttta tagttttatc ttaggtgagc tatggcctaa ggggaaaaat caatgggaaa
     3061 tctttatgga acatgtagaa gagattatta atcaaaaaat atcaacttat gcaagaaata
     3121 aagcacttac agacttgaaa ggattaggag atgccttagc tgtctaccat gattcgcttg
     3181 aaagttgggt tggaaatcgt aataacacaa gggctaggag tgttgtcaag agccaatata
     3241 tcgcattaga attgatgttc gttcagaaac taccttcttt tgcagtgtct ggagaggagg
     3301 taccattatt accgatatat gcccaagctg caaatttaca tttgttgcta ttaagagatg
     3361 catctatttt tggaaaagag tggggattat catcttcaga aatttcaaca ttttataacc
     3421 gtcaagtcga acgagcagga gattattccg accattgtgt gaaatggtat agcacaggtc
     3481 taaataactt gaggggtaca aatgccgaaa gttgggtacg atataatcaa ttccgtagag
     3541 acatgacttt aatggtacta gatttagtgg cactatttcc aagctatgat acacaaatgt
     3601 atccaattaa aactacagcc caacttacaa gagaagtata tacagacgca attgggacag
     3661 tacatccgca tccaagtttt acaagtacga cttggtataa taataatgca ccttcgttct
     3721 ctgccataga ggctgctgtt gttcgaaacc cgcatctact cgattttcta gaacaagtta
     3781 caatttacag cttattaagt cgatggagta acactcagta tatgaatatg tggggaggac
     3841 ataaactaga attccgaaca ataggaggaa cgttaaatat ctcaacacaa ggatctacta
     3901 atacttctat taatcctgta acattaccgt tcacttctcg agacgtctat aggactgaat
     3961 cattggcagg gctgaatcta tttttaactc aacctgttaa tggagtacct agggttgatt
     4021 ttcattggaa attcgtcaca catccgatcg catctgataa tttctattat ccagggtatg
     4081 ctggaattgg gacgcaatta caggattcag aaaatgaatt accacctgaa gcaacaggac
     4141 agccaaatta tgaatcttat agtcatagat tatctcatat aggactcatt tcagcatcac
     4201 atgtgaaagc attggtatat tcttggacgc atcgtagtgc agatcgtaca aatacaattg
     4261 agccaaatag cattacacaa ataccattag taaaagcttt caatctgtct tcaggtgccg
     4321 ctgtagtgag aggaccagga tttacaggtg gggatatcct tcgaagaacg aatactggta
     4381 catttgggga tatacgagta aatattaatc caccatttgc acaaagatat cgcgtgagga
     4441 ttcgctatgc ttctaccaca gatttacaat tccatacgtc aattaacggt aaagctatta
     4501 atcaaggtaa tttttcagca actatgaata gaggagagga cttagactat aaaaccttta
     4561 gaactgtagg ctttaccact ccatttagct ttttagatgt acaaagtaca ttcacaatag
     4621 gtgcttggaa cttctcttca ggtaacgaag tttatataga tagaattgaa tttgttccgg
     4681 tagaagtaac atatgaggca gaatatgatt ttgaaaaagc gcaagagaag gttactgcac
     4741 tgtttacatc tacgaatcca agaggattaa aaacagatgt aaaggattat catattgacc
     4801 aggtatcaaa tttagtagag tctctatcag atgaattcta tcttgatgaa aagagagaat
     4861 tattcgagat agttaaatac gcgaagcaac tccatattga gcgtaacatg tagaattaaa
     4921 atctacctaa atccagaaaa ataaaagggt taaatataca attcttgtac caatattttg
     4981 agtgattaga tgtaggatga aatttaattg tatgctattt aacagtagag atattaaaaa
     5041 ttaatttatc tatacattaa tagtatagac atacaaacat aagagagcat tgtcttttcg
     5101 taggctacaa tgctctctat ttactattta tttttctttt gtatcttcaa attgacgttg
     5161 ttctaagcgt tctattgcag ctcgtcgttt agtatcatca atgtttgtat aaagagatgt
     5221 tgtttccata gaattatgtc ccatttgatt tgctaataat actaaatctt tattttcatt
     5281 atagtgatta gtagcataag tatgacgtaa tttatgaggg cttttctttt catcaaaagc
     5341 ccttgtgtat ttctctgtaa gcttttgtat agcattaaca gaaatttgcg cataggatcc
     5401 tttataattt gttacaaata gaatatcttc agcatcagga cacttgtaac gagcagcacg
     5461 tacttttaga tactcttgaa catcatctag ggctgtttgt gtagccaaaa tagatgattt
     5521 tttatctcct tttcgtacaa ctttaatgta acgagtacga aaattgatac tagaaatagt
     5581 taaactagct gtttcagata cccgaagtcc tgtacctaaa attaaactta gaatagcaat
     5641 atcacgctct ctatcgcgtt tgaagaatct taacttaccg ggagcgtttt cttttagcat
     5701 ttgctcatat tcattagata aaaagcgcat aaatttaata tcatcattat tgtgaaaaat
     5761 aacttcagaa atttctttcg ctcttgctga agcgtcaatt ttttccttat gaatttccat
     5821 tttggccata acatttctat aaaagtaaca ttctccatta tcatcttcag tgtttttggt
     5881 taggtagtta aataatgatt ttagagctga aaatgttcgt ataattgcct ttgttttatt
     5941 accttgtctc tctaaatagc ttttaaacct ttttacttgt ttaagaggaa ggtgttccaa
     6001 tgtttcaatt ggcacctcat gtaatttcgt aaccgttaca acttctccat ttacgaaaac
     6061 aagacgagag gagatcaacc aatgtaaaaa catttcatat tcaattaaat atccatacaa
     6121 agtagcaggg gagaggttcg ttttctcttc aatatattca atgatatacc aaggcatttt
     6181 ttctttatga cgttctacac gtgctttata cacttgtttt tctcgattgc tcaatttttt
     6241 cacctcaaac ttcaaaacag tacattgatt ttctataatc aatgtactgt tttgtcttaa
     6301 tttgtctaat tttacattaa atacaatttt aattgatatt cttacgaaaa caactttata
     6361 tagaatttcc atttaaatta acttttaaaa gtctttaatt tattgcataa atatctctag
     6421 atgctgcatt gtctttttta tatgattatt tttaaatacg tgttttttac gttcattcca
     6481 actatggata taattgataa tctcatcgaa atccattatt gaattatttc catactttat
     6541 agaccaatgt acagtagcta aaagctccat accataaggg gtttcatatc cttcaattaa
     6601 attttttacc tcttcaagtc tttttaaaga ttcttcatca tgagagataa actctttagc
     6661 ttctaatatt gcatcttcaa acagattaat atcagattta gaatttcgat caccataacc
     6721 acgaatataa tgtccttcta aacgaattaa aacatgattt aaattttccg catatggacc
     6781 atatatatat ttcacaaaat ttaaacgaag aggctctcca cactcttgta aaaaataagc
     6841 taatttctgt atttcgagaa gcgaaaggtg atatcctgga gctctgtatt gctccattaa
     6901 taatagtaaa agagctcttg cttttgtcat ttttggctta gttgtaccta ttttcatgct
     6961 atttggatca ggatgaccag aaggttcata tagataaact gtagtattta agtcctctaa
     7021 tgactttata attaaaggct gtacttcact ccaatctaag cccccattac cacatccaag
     7081 aggaggtaat gcgatcgatt ttatattata attaataatt tcatttctta aagaactaag
     7141 cccactctta atatcttcaa ttcttgattt attcttccaa tgccttttag ttggaaagtt
     7201 tataatgtat tctggtgatc ctaagaggtg tgttttatat ataaacattt tcccaggctg
     7261 aacttgatta attttacatg ccttctgata agctttaaaa ttatcaggga atgcttgttt
     7321 aaattgaagg gcgatacctt ttcccattac accgactgta ttaacggtat tcaccaaagc
     7381 ttgtgcatca gcttctaaca aattgccttt tgttatttta atcaatttct accaccacct
     7441 taataatacc aattaggttt taatttaact gttaaagaaa cattatgttc agttaatatt
     7501 ttttcggttt cttctttata tttttgacta tagactgcaa tcccgataat acagtcaagt
     7561 gggacatatt ggtaaaccag aaactctgcc attcttctac gctttctatc attgtcttca
     7621 atcgtgtcat gccaatattt actcttcatt atatcccaat caatgttgtg caattcttta
     7681 agatcattgt aatactcagt gaagtgcatt attccatggc catcagtaaa acaaaaagga
     7741 accccgtttt gctttatttt ttgcgctgac gatacaaaat aaatgagagg cccttgcccc
     7801 tcattatatt gtgtgacatt acctttatag atactgtata acataggtga ttttggagcg
     7861 aaatagaatg gaacatattt atgtaatgtt ccaaatggtt ctactggaac tgagtaataa
     7921 gctcgtctgt tttgtatatc attattagca atattacaat atgtttgccc attattcatg
     7981 atgctagaga cacacacgag tccatttgaa gataatattt ttgataaatt tctataatga
     8041 gtcatatgat atataaatgt gtttgaatgc attatgtacc tcacgatatt aacgtttaat
     8101 tttatttata ttataacaca ctataattat caattaaact cgaatttaat gtaaaattat
     8161 ttcttaatca ttaacaattc atacagcctg tatatagcct ccccctttat tctttcatgt
     8221 aagtttcttc tcacatataa cacgttcatg ctatgaatgt gtttcataaa ttccattatt
     8281 acatatatga aatttgattt atgctcaaaa gaggacaact aaattgaagt gcccccgaaa
     8341 gttagacagg tcgtttcatt aggcagcctc tagggtatga gcccggtatt gtaccggact
     8401 catacccttt aattttgcct taattctttt atgattatag tattctatat actttgctaa
     8461 ttcttgtttg aaatgtgtta tactttcaaa ttcttttcga tacagaaatt ctgatttcat
     8521 gataccgaaa aaattttcaa taacggcatt gtcataacag tttcctttgc gagacatact
     8581 ttgtgttatg ccacattgct taagagaatg acggtattgt ttcatttgat agtgccaacc
     8641 ttgatcagaa tgaatgagga gtttgtcttg atctgttaca cgttcaaagg cttggtctaa
     8701 cattgttgaa acaagggaat aggtcgttct tgaaccaatt gtatacgtga taatttcacc
     8761 attaaataaa tctaacattg gtgataggta taacttctcc ctaaataact tacactccgt
     8821 tatatctgta attcattttt catttggttt gtcggcttgg aagttgcgat ttaaaatatt
     8881 cggcgcaatt ttcccaactg tccctttgta agagcgatat tttttcatac gaacaaggca
     8941 ttttaaccct aattctttca taaggtgata caccatttta tgatttattt tgtgtccacg
     9001 attcatccgt tcatcataaa tagcttatta cttgagcttt gtcttgtttg gtgattgttt
     9061 cttgttttga actacagcat taaacctttt taaatataca ttttccgctt gtagtgtttc
     9121 tattgagcct tctactactg gttttatttt tttatctttc atggatggac gccccttttt
     9181 ctttgaatgt agggcataca atcctcctgt ttcataagct atttttcatt tccgaagtgt
     9241 ttcataagac ggaatattgg taatgtctct ataaagggat aaaacattct tcttatgtgc
     9301 ccaatcaata aaataatgtc atacatacat tagaaaaaac acacttggag gcgattctca
     9361 tgtcaagaag aagatttttt gatttacgcg aaggagatcg aattaaagta ttctcagctg
     9421 gtatatttga gggcgaagga atctttattc gcttcgctga agaaaaggat gaagacttta
     9481 ttttttgaat taaaaacaat agaaatgatt gtgacagaga acggaaatgt gatcgtgagg
     9541 attactaata ttgttctata atttctcata agaaagctta ggaacagctg ttaacaaatc
     9601 atttacgaat acaattcctt atccctgtat ttaatgatga aatgaaataa ccattttgtc
     9661 ttactatttt attggaactt taagtccata gatttatcct atagaaatta ttgtctacat
     9721 gtagcacact tcttttgtaa cccatcccct gaaacggtaa gtttaagaat tttctaacac
     9781 ctgaaatttt tatctagaaa ctcttgatta tcacctgtta ttatccggat atcttgtatg
     9841 gtaaaacctt tttcaaatga gaatgaattt tattccaatt cctcttcttc ttagtactgt
     9901 tacaaagttt ttaaatatga aaagctttag gttaacttga aatgatttct cccatatttc
     9961 atccgatttg gatataaaaa aataaagagg gtgtctcaga gtaagaattt tactacttta
    10021 agacaccctc taatatccat aattatatat catttagttc cgtcaatatg tttaagaatt
    10081 ttctattaaa tttatgatag aataaaatac taattgtaca ttcactcaaa ccttaataaa
    10141 gtggtggaag attagttggc acaaacataa tattcatgag atcaaatgga gtaccggagt
    10201 ttaatgtcac atttatatct agcgttacat tagtattatc acttgctact atattaccga
    10261 tattaatatc tgaaaaacga gctccattat cattaactcc atcgttattt gtagtggtat
    10321 taacatttga aacagtataa actctaccgt ttatagtaac tcgaatagtt gaatttccta
    10381 ttgaagatac tcttaaataa agattgtaac tatttccatt ccctctaagc gtataacgag
    10441 ctgtcgtgtt gctttgttca aatcttaagg aatcaccttg atttccaaat ttttcagaaa
    10501 taaatgttcg agtttgatta ttcacttgag tggcatgtat tggcgatata gtaaatcctg
    10561 tataatcttc tggcgccaaa tggatcatag taccattttc attagcggca tagatattat
    10621 tttttctgtt atgcacagat accaaatagg cccgtgctcc accaggtgtt cccgaaggac
    10681 tttctatatt tcttatttgg ttatagtgta acggtcttgt tagatcttcg tttctaataa
    10741 ctaaaggaac cccagaaata ttacggataa aataatctgg gaaatagttt gaatttccac
    10801 gggctgaaaa agcaccacac cttaaactta aagttgtttg aaaggattct gtctgccaat
    10861 tcgtagaggt agcaacgccc tctcgatctg tacctgaatc cagccaactt ctaacaaatg
    10921 gtgttgataa aggagggagg accgtgctgc aattaaagtt gtgattgaga ttagtcgccc
    10981 ctatgagacc agatgaaact cctccgctat aattaaccct ggcactattc aatgaatgag
    11041 ttgtagtact acccggtaaa ccaccaatat tagggaaggt aatagaaagc ctagtaccac
    11101 taataccaga taatatataa ttcgaattaa cttggaaaag agaatataaa aatggccagt
    11161 tttgtgctgt aaatgattgt gtctgctgtg gtccactacc gctagcatat aaattagcgc
    11221 cagaagatac cataagactc tgatatttaa acaatgacca aatggataca tattcaaata
    11281 catttaaaaa catatatgtt ctaaattcta acatatcgtg taaacgggtg tttaaccctc
    11341 taaacgcagt ttgatacgta tttatacaat aattagaata atctcttgta taatttctca
    11401 ggtaatctcg atacgtacgt aatgttgctg ctgaaatacc ccattcatct gcattaagaa
    11461 taacatctct aataaaagaa agatgcatat tggctgcctg tgcaaataaa ggtaataata
    11521 acaactggta tccttgtatc tggaactggg gtaatctatt tagaaataat tgctgcattg
    11581 tattaaccga agaagttatt gataaaggaa cagggttttg agtagggttt aaaaaattat
    11641 ctacttgttg attaaactcc cttatattcg cttggagccc tatcaattct gcatttacac
    11701 gagcaagggt atctgtatta agtctttgat ttaggaattg ttctgtctcc cttaaaatat
    11761 cttgcattag atttgtacta ccactaggaa atattatccc ccataattca ctcaatatcc
    11821 tttttccaat aagactcccc actttcttta gcaaaaaact agacacagtt ccgactacag
    11881 gagctacata taaactatga tctgttcttt tccactccat ccattctttt tggatggtat
    11941 ctaatgattt atgttcaaaa ctaaatggat catgggctac tacattatac gcatcacaaa
    12001 tagttgttct tccactattc aatacattat tcatataaaa ttcctcctta aatatctagt
    12061 tttatattaa aactaaactc ttttgataat aacgagtatg tttaagaaac tacttactac
    12121 ttactactta caaccacaat cacaattctg actttgatta tacgtatcaa ttaaatcttg
    12181 tgtgtataca ttcaaatctt gtgggcatac attctgactt tggttatacg tatcaactaa
    12241 atcttgtggg catacattct gactttggtt atacgtatca actaaatctt gtgggcatac
    12301 attctgactt tggttatacg tatcaactaa atcttgtggg catacattct gactttggtt
    12361 atacgtatca attaaatctt gtgtgtatac attctgactt tggttatacg tatcaactaa
    12421 atcttgtggg catacattct gactttggtt atacgtatca actaaatctt gtgggcatac
    12481 attctgactt tgattatacg tatcaactaa atcttgtggg catacattct gactttggtt
    12541 atacgtatca actaaatctt gtgggcatac attctgactt tgattatacg tatcaactaa
    12601 atcttgtggg catacattct gactttgatt atacgtatca actaaatctt gtgggcatac
    12661 attctgactt tgattatacg tattattcgt gtttattatt tctacactga tagattctaa
    12721 atttgtatat attttatttc ctttatcgtt tctccaaaat aagaatgatt ggttttcaat
    12781 tttaaagagg catatatatt ttccttgtcc tttaaaatcc ccataagaat atatattaat
    12841 taattcatct tcacatacat taggaaaatg atattttagc ataaaatctt ttcctcctat
    12901 taactatttt tatcgtgcat agttaaatcc tttggatact attgaattat taagataact
    12961 agctaacatc tatacctata gtttttcact ttcaatcctg ataaagacac tatagtgtat
    13021 atttaaattt tttataaacc ttcggttctt actcatacac aaaacaaaaa agaccagata
    13081 tttgagcaga ttggggattt tctttcatca atttgatttg taactcacgt acttgaatat
    13141 gatcaccatc aatgacataa tgtggtaatt gctgcacact atattttaaa atatggtcca
    13201 catataccgt atcttgaaaa cttaaggaaa tagatggatt tctgtccacc gttgtataca
    13261 tgttttcaca cacaatgggt tcaatagaaa aattcccgat aaaagaaagg actcccttaa
    13321 tctttaatac ttgtaagtca atttctactt gtccacattc atcaatctca atacgttttt
    13381 tacacgtatc tttcgtcata gacaaatgac ttacatcgta aacaagtttc aaatcattcg
    13441 gcttttcaat ttgaaaacct gatggaaggg aaacgataca ctgaaaaggt atatggtgtt
    13501 tatgtttagt tatcccattc ggaacatctc taccttcttg cgattcatgc atggtattca
    13561 cccccttcta ctttcattta tgggtttcaa gtacctctaa aaccgctctg cacattctat
    13621 gtggggagta aacggtatat gccaattatt catcacaata ttttcacgcc tcccatgtta
    13681 cattttgatg actgtacgtt gaaatataca tatcatatac gaagcgtact ttttacgagt
    13741 cacgttatcc gtatgcatat cgtccattct tcatctgcct acttttctag gagaatcatg
    13801 acaccttaaa cagggtaata actctttcat tgctctaaga atcaacatca tatttcttga
    13861 atttttttaa gggatccatt caccgctttc ttaactactt ctgtcctcct cctcatagat
    13921 taacaggtgt aattagagaa tccatttatt aaaggcaaca attgtttaat tcattttcac
    13981 acaggttgcc ccctattcca ttgatgaaat tgaattcaat cacctgttaa ctcttttcct
    14041 gcggctttga gtaaagtata tctctaatcc aaaaagaaaa agcatagata tcttcctcta
    14101 tagaggaaga tatctatgct tttttataaa tgaaaagtgc tacaaatatc ataaatattc
    14161 aagataatcg catagaaatg cgttatttta aattttttgt tctatatgta tactatggtt
    14221 gtatcttttt atgaggaata agggatatta ttgagagata ccattggtat tgcaggaatt
    14281 attttggtta ctaatatgat tacaagtata aaaacgatta gagatgtgta gaaaacaggt
    14341 agatacaata caaaaaagaa tttccctgca cgttttatga gtaaaagaat ttactcttta
    14401 tggttaattt tgaattaacg ttcgaaatga acgtattttt gttgactgct atatttttta
    14461 ttcacctcat ttaggaacag taaatttaat atattttaaa ctaattagag ttatatcaaa
    14521 aaaaacttaa acatttattt cgtttgattt cagacctata atgacttttg tttataattc
    14581 actaaaataa ttaaatctta tgcactatct tcaccaatat tatgtacaat tgaaaaatat
    14641 agatgtgctt gattattttt aatctcaatt gtacgcatat tttatatttg ttgaaaatga
    14701 gtagaaaact tgatttgtta taatagcaat cactataaag gagtattttt gctattcgct
    14761 cctgaactaa ttaatgaacg attattctta aaagctatgg atttcacata aatattatat
    14821 tttttacttg aatttgattt agcaattaca taagggttgt gaaaaattgg tttatatgta
    14881 gttgagacat attgttagtc gctctaaaat cttatagcat actgttttct gtattcaaag
    14941 cattttgcat tgaatgcata cctcagatta ctggtttatt tctcatgttt atataatcta
    15001 catttgccta gggatttgca ccatatttta aaatagaaaa gctttagccc aatgtactca
    15061 acgtttttta gtttgataaa aaaatactaa taatctatat aaggtaaact tatcattaat
    15121 atatatatat attaatgata gttcaacaag aggagtcaaa taattttgtg aatttaaaag
    15181 ttataagaga gaaaacttca actatttgaa atagaatgat cggaagtatg agtgacatat
    15241 tttaaaggca aatagtaaga aaatagaatg aaagtgttcg ttgattacta gcttaacgga
    15301 ttacaattaa atggaacaaa tctttgttaa atcagcaagt tgttaattgt ttatcatctg
    15361 cacgaacttt aaaaagaaaa agaactatac aagtttaaaa tataaataaa gccacaatct
    15421 gtatttggat tatttaaaat atatgatctg tacgatgggt tccaaactaa tacaatgcga
    15481 gctgtaaaaa atctgttaca acccgcattt tgtttgtaaa aagacaatca tctcgaaaac
    15541 aaacgactta ttatttttga tgtctttttt tatatttatg tcttagttat ataaaatata
    15601 attaatttcg ttctttgaag aaatccctaa agagtatctc aaaaaggctc taataaactt
    15661 gttggaatct ttttattttt tgtttgcaaa atgctctttt aaattcttaa tccatataga
    15721 ttgatgtaaa ttagtattag gaatccaatt ccctgattca tgagaaccta caaattctct
    15781 atagatggga tgccaaataa caagatagac ttcatttcca tattgtactt catcaaattg
    15841 acgtaaaggt tttccaaatt ggtcggattg gccaatagaa atcgctcctt ggtctagcat
    15901 ctctttaaat tgcttcaaac acatcatcct ttataatatt atttttatgt atatttttta
    15961 agtatgttga tattcttcta tagaaatttt aaaacaaaaa gagaaaatca tctaaaagag
    16021 catattaaat aattaattct attaacaatt ttttaaagaa ttatcctata taatttttgt
    16081 gaaagaaata agcatacgat atccaattct tacaagggta aattaaattg atatttaagc
    16141 atagaaggaa acttactagt tattttcaat catttaagca acttcatttt tgggcacaat
    16201 gttaatgtat tgtacacatt ataaatgata ataaggtctg gattcattgt ataccatgtt
    16261 ttttaagtct actaaattcc cccattattt atcttctttt ttattgtgtt ttctttttcc
    16321 acctaaagtt tcaactgcat tgattaaagg ttgtggaagc ggaataccta tacgcccagc
    16381 attttctgag atagacaata actcatttcc cacgaagaaa aagattgtgg cttctcgaat
    16441 ggcgctatta cttccaaata tcatatctaa ttgagttgca acgcctacta gaagaaataa
    16501 cacgaccttt ttagcaatac ctttaaagcc aattttgctt tttaattttc cattataacc
    16561 tgcagcaatc attcccgtaa tgtagtcaac tgagaccata gttactaaga tttttaataa
    16621 tacatcccat gcaccgaaaa agtaaccgca aaaaccacca aaggtggcta gaaatgtttt
    16681 cactaataca gcttcattct ctaacattct ctacactccc ttctactata ttattaatac
    16741 tcaatgtata ctctcatgca tgtataaagg acataatctg tatccactat tctataaatt
    16801 tttaagatgc cagaaatcca ctttttttat gcctatcttt tctcttccta ctcaggctca
    16861 tgcacaacta tagtttagac tacatctata aataaaagga tatatctctt ttcatatatg
    16921 catgaaaaat tatgtttaca aataatggac ctatttttaa tgttttttaa tgatatatct
    16981 caccttcatt aattccgcta taagcccact attcttgtac tccatagact tagttagaat
    17041 tagtgagtaa agtaagattc caactaaatt attgtgaatt tatattttta tatacccaaa
    17101 atccaatgct tttttacgta tttttaggag tttattaaaa tttatcatat tgtgtacatg
    17161 tttatgtgta gaaaaatata cttattgaaa aatgaaattc tattactaac aagttaagat
    17221 agataaattt aaaagaatta aagattgtgg tattttaaat gaaataaatt attaaaaagc
    17281 attatattgt attgaaaata taaacaaaaa aatcactatt ttggatgctt ctcttaagca
    17341 cccctttcat catataaata actaatatgc catcctaaaa aatcactctt attttgtata
    17401 gaggttattt ttttcgtttg tttttaaaat cctcattcta attcagctat aaaagaggaa
    17461 aaagtatatc ttttgaaaaa tatatactta aacttatccg aaggagtgtg atggtttttg
    17521 aagcagttta atgagatttt agaaaaagga gcaataccca ccggacaatc caatatagta
    17581 ggaaaagcgt tatgtcaatt tgatgaaata taatataaaa atgagactta cttaattgtt
    17641 tggtatcccc ccctataatg aatttatcgg ttctcataaa acagggaatt ggatttctca
    17701 tactgatcta catcaatcag tttggataaa aaatttaaaa tcctcttttg ttgcgaaaag
    17761 ataaagaggc tctaacaatt ttgttagaac ctcttcttaa tactgtgtag ggatttcgca
    17821 aaaaatgaag gtaaaaatag tctccttata aataactaaa acatacatcc taaaaggtat
    17881 taaatgcttt ttgaatttac attacatatg ctgcatagac ccgtttatta ggctttcact
    17941 aaaatgcaac ttcatttcgg aagcactata acacaacact ctaatacatt aaaaatattc
    18001 gttgaatatc tgtataatat tccgaaaaca taatattatt tatttaaaaa tattaaagtc
    18061 tgtttgaaga attcgatggt attgttccgt attaatttct ttttttattt tctccccata
    18121 ttgagtgtgt gtaaaacttt gttttgtaag tgaaatatga ccgtttttaa ttaatttaca
    18181 aattatatgt cccttattta aaggagagtc tggattcgtt ataataatgt tttgtatatc
    18241 atttacttta tcttcattga ttttttccaa agaaaaagca tatccaatag gccaattatg
    18301 actaggttca gaaccaagga aatgtgaagt ttctccattt tttccttttc tcatttctaa
    18361 tacataggta cctttagctg tactttgttt acgaacacga tactctccag ttggagactt
    18421 aatagtatca ccgttaaagg gaaccggatg taagggaagg tgtgaagcga aaccagcatc
    18481 tagtatgtag ttagtatttt tgtgttctaa aatgattatt acgtgtccgt catcaggttt
    18541 ccattttttt tattttggga tcataaagag tacccgctat tcgataaaca ttaaattgac
    18601 aatcacttaa aaaataatat aataacgaat ttagctcata gcatacatag tccgccatga
    18661 ttatttagaa gtaatttttc ttcaagattt actcgagaaa ttttttgagg atgtccttcc
    18721 ataatgtcta tgttctcgca gggtattaaa tgtgccatct gtaaaagaat ttgatgcaag
    18781 gtatcaaatt ggatactttc ttttgatgaa atctttaatt ttgagaggaa attcttttgt
    18841 aattcagtta acatgtaaat actcctttcg tttgttgaaa aaatatacat caattacgct
    18901 ccagttgttg gtttttatat tattgaagta ttctaatttt tttcttttag aaatgcaaaa
    18961 tatgtatagg ataggtgaac gtcctattaa tatgcagata aaataatatt aatgattcat
    19021 tcattttaaa ggtggcaatc ggctttcaaa ttacattaca tgattgtaac tgatatcaat
    19081 ctgctaaata gcaagattat acgcatagaa gcttcttatg acaggattac tcttgaattg
    19141 atggatatca ttcataaaaa agaagagttt gtaccaactc ttctttttta gtattctagg
    19201 ctattctatt actttttcaa cgataggtga catcgcaata ggtggaagcg acattgtcat
    19261 tgctttaaaa taaacatcta atttatctcc gatagtataa gaattattat ctaaagttgg
    19321 aacgagcaat attttatttt tgttaactaa atcccaccaa ttttcttgat acaatagagc
    19381 tttttctatc gttggtgtat ccacaatcgt catataatta ctatcaacag aaacaacata
    19441 acctgtgaaa tgtgtttgca gttgtttctc aaaagacgag atggaaatat gatttgtaga
    19501 agtttcgttc gatgcggcag aagcaggtgt tattccaaaa gtaaatccag agcctaatgc
    19561 taaagtagtt gctacggtaa ctagcttttg ttttactgta aacataatca attatcccct
    19621 tttctaattt tttatcccta catgtcaata ttaccagtta aatggcaaga aaacttccta
    19681 aatcctattt ttaacaaatt tgtcattttt ataatagtaa tttgcatttt cagtagtttt
    19741 tgatagaggt ttatgctatg gcgatttgtt acaaaattta aagaaatgag tcacactttc
    19801 tcaaaataga gaaaattatc acggatatta cctttatgta attttagaat ctatctactt
    19861 cctaaatacc cctaatcatt ccttaagttt tctgatttta ctttagcagc aaaatgagtg
    19921 ttcgattagg gtgaggacta cttcaagctg taccgtcaga atgtatcctt gtaaaattga
    19981 tatgtatgtg tttgctattt ttgtcaaatt ttagcatggt atcaatcgtt gcttttttat
    20041 catcatattt tactttacta tctgtcatag gagtaaatat ttacattctc tccccgttca
    20101 aacttctaat tccaccagca tagtaccagc agaatgccta cctactggaa caacaatctt
    20161 atataagtct cctaaagtta tattttgtcc atacttgtgc catttagatt agcgctttat
    20221 taaaccgttt attctgtacc tcaggactaa ttaaaatttc atttgacgct tctagtccat
    20281 tatattctaa ttatggatac aaaaaaatgg tatttaagat ttaacaattc atgagtggga
    20341 atgcccaatt ccattagagt tcgatagaac tttgtgccta agaatctttc acttcaaact
    20401 acccatgaag acgttacgtg gtgagttgtt cagcaattac aataaatatt ataattaagc
    20461 aacaaagaat tatatgataa aaaacgaatt actataaaaa acttttctgt ctaaaactaa
    20521 attatcctta tcaattgcct atttaaaatt actatattaa aattacttta tacgttatca
    20581 tggaaaggct ttcattttta ttgattccgt gttaacatta tatctataaa aatcttaata
    20641 taattttttt ttattgtgag agaataatat tttttgtccg aattaaatta atagctaaaa
    20701 tatcaattta atttcttaat aaatagagaa ctagagtatc agattgtaat agaatggatg
    20761 attttatgtt atgttgatgg ggaataatag gaggcacagc gtgcgaaatt tctttgaaga
    20821 caagtacata aatgttgaac ttaaaaggca attaataaac ttaattagcg aaattagtga
    20881 gtataaagga aagttagctt cttatcaaga acagaggcca gacatattta ataatttcga
    20941 aaaaattata cctctacact acatgaaaaa ttatactact atttatacag ataaaaaaat
    21001 ttcaaaaaaa agaataaaag aactcatttt taataacaag gtacctgaat ctgttccgga
    21061 agatgcgata ttttgttact atcagactct ggctgttgta catcaaaaat cttgcacttt
    21121 atctattagt ccagaaacta tacaagaatt acattttcaa gtaatgaatt tttatacctc
    21181 agatagtgga atgtggcgtc aaaaaccact ttctatacca gaatttaaag atagcggaat
    21241 acacataacc aattaccatc cgctccctca tgaactgatt ccacaaactg tagacgactt
    21301 gtgctaccaa tacaatttat tatataaaaa taaagagcta cattcacttt tactaattgc
    21361 tcgatttata ttgagttttt attgcatagt cccttttagc catggaaatg gtagacttac
    21421 tcagatatta atgcatttat tattaataaa aaatggacat acatttgtaa aatatgtttg
    21481 tttagataaa tatatcaata aaaaacaatc agaatactac aatgctatat gtaaatcttc
    21541 agttaattgg tattgtaatg aacataatat tagtttctgg ttaaaaaatt tcttaactat
    21601 tattttagag gcatataaag acttacacaa cagaatacaa gattctatat gtaatcaaag
    21661 taaagttgaa cgcattcaaa attttgtata caaccaaaaa cagccattta ctcaagaaac
    21721 tatcagtagc atataccctg atatagctaa gagtacaatt agtaagacat taaatacctt
    21781 acaattatcc ggcgaagtta aacttgtttc aaaaggaaga aatgcacatt ggatgaaagt
    21841 ctccccataa atcaaatagc cctttcccca tataaaaagg ctataatatt atttctcttc
    21901 taattgtttt taaaatccga tcagaccaat atactatgca tgatactggt ctgattagat
    21961 acatgttttt tcagtttttt ctctttttag ctaagtagga atgggaaaaa tcactctata
    22021 ttacattgag tttttgcttt tctttacaaa aaatactcat tgatccacta attaataata
    22081 gggcacctgg caataaataa aagagtgtga tacaaataac accaccaata gcggcaataa
    22141 tcattaaaaa cccacctatt ttagcattaa atgtaacaat taaacaacca ataatttcaa
    22201 taacagataa tataataggg agccaattta aaacgattat cccatttgca ccttctactt
    22261 tgagagtctt acttagatta tcaataaata tagtaaaaat gaaaaataag atacccataa
    22321 ttccaccggt aagccctaat atgaaatctg ttattcttct caagattaac acttcttaaa
    22381 atacaatatt atgggaagtt attctattga gagtaagata caaattattt acttttatag
    22441 ctatctttac aatggtgaga tataatttta tgctttctca ctcttaaaac atattgcaaa
    22501 taaagtgtac taactacctc aagtgaattc atatgtgcta gtttaagcta gcctctttct
    22561 aaaattttat cggagtattt gttcagagaa atatcaaata cttctttaaa gatccgttta
    22621 tactcttctc tatttatggt acgtttattt ttttcctttt ctaatttctg taaaacttta
    22681 tttagtaagt aaaatatgtc catcttcaat aaagtcttca tgtcttgaat atagccaagc
    22741 tgtgttctta tcttcttctg aaataacttc tttaagttcg cattctaatc ttttgaactt
    22801 tgcaaaaaaa gtcctcgaat tcttgtcgtt caatcttttt attaaagtat aatcttcgag
    22861 attctagata cgtgctatga gcattattta caaattctag tgctgttata ctttttatcg
    22921 ttttctttct tagttacaac atcatacgct gtacaaagat cactatatat aagatgcaat
    22981 aaatgtttta actcaaaaac gctaaatcta taactagtat ccataattat ctctccaact
    23041 ttaaaaatga taattttcgc atcttgattc cattataaca agaggcacat cgttccccta
    23101 ctaaatttat gctaatgact atttatcaac gattgttcat gagattttag tttatacttt
    23161 aatgtctttc tataacgtta ttactcaata ttaatttctt ctaaaactat agatggatta
    23221 acaacaaata taatgaagtt taagtttgta gtatgtatca gtattctatt ctttgaggaa
    23281 gatggagttc caatataaac aacatgatcg agcttgttat gaggaacgtc atttgtagat
    23341 atagtaatta tatcttttaa agggatggta atctctgctg attgccatgc aatcattata
    23401 ctatcttggg actttgttat gctaattctt gacattttat atcaatcctt tattagtttt
    23461 agataaataa ttaaccaatt atctaaatta ctttaaaata aactttatat tattatatat
    23521 taatttaaat aatttatgct tatgtatgca aaattgcatg tataaacttc atattcccat
    23581 aaaaataaac tatattaaaa ccgatttgat tactattaat caatttcatt tcttttcaat
    23641 ttaacagtaa ttaactaaaa aaagctgcta ttctatttgt gaattaaata agtcttgaac
    23701 taccccactt tcacttcgtt tagaagtgag ggattcctaa gtaaagagtt ctatcgaact
    23761 ctaattgatt aggctaaccc cgcagtcctt gcggttagaa gccttatcgc ttcatttttt
    23821 agattgatac ttgcgttaat atccctatca tggtgtgtac aacaagaagg acagtcccat
    23881 tcacgtaggt ttagattttt aacgtcttta ttttgatatc cacaacaaga acataattgg
    23941 ctggaagcaa atgttttcgg ggttcagccg agatacgtgt aaaaatgggt catagactgg
    24001 tttttatttc catgttatga ccctattatc ttttatacag gtatattctc ttctattggt
    24061 tgtggaatgt tttgtaaatc aatcacataa tcgccaaatc gttttatatg tttcgtcata
    24121 tatggactta acatcaccag atcttctcgt gagaatcgat aaccttctct tttgagttgc
    24181 cataaaatca tggtaatatc aacgacattt tgaaaaatga ctgcattggc aacgagatca
    24241 ctatatttaa tacgtttttc ttgttctact ggatcatt
//
LOCUS       18_00013               24278 bp    dna     linear   UNK 
ACCESSION   18_00013
FEATURES             Location/Qualifiers
     Segment         2719..4908
                     /ETX_MTX2="NO"
                     /Endotoxin_C="YES"
                     /Endotoxin_M="YES"
                     /Endotoxin_N="YES"
                     /Endotoxin_mid="NO"
                     /Rank="Rank4"
                     /Segment_name="18_00013"
                     /Toxin_10="NO"
                     /blast_detail="Query_desc:+1 2719-4908 len=730
                     Query_Length:730	Query_Start-End:12-730	Hit_id:Cry1Ia40
                     Hit_desc:QBO24620.1	Hit_length:719	Hit_Start-End:1-719
                     Aln_length:719	Percent_identity:100	E-value:0.0"
                     /blast_prediction="YES"
                     /hmm_detail="Hit_desc:+1 2719-4908 len=730
                     Hmm_name:cry.hmm	Hmm_len:1183	E-value:1.8e-208"
                     /hmm_prediction="YES"
                     /locus_tag="18_00013"
                     /protein_desc="+1 2719-4908 len=730"
                     /protein_id="18_00013"
                     /protein_len="730"
                     /svm_prediction="YES"
                     /translation="KLNNSISGGINMKLKNQDKHQSFSSNAKVDKISTDSLKNETDIE
                     LQNINHEDCLKMSEYENVEPFVSASTIQTGIGIAGKILGTLGVPFAGQVASLYSFILG
                     ELWPKGKNQWEIFMEHVEEIINQKISTYARNKALTDLKGLGDALAVYHDSLESWVGNR
                     NNTRARSVVKSQYIALELMFVQKLPSFAVSGEEVPLLPIYAQAANLHLLLLRDASIFG
                     KEWGLSSSEISTFYNRQVERAGDYSDHCVKWYSTGLNNLRGTNAESWVRYNQFRRDMT
                     LMVLDLVALFPSYDTQMYPIKTTAQLTREVYTDAIGTVHPHPSFTSTTWYNNNAPSFS
                     AIEAAVVRNPHLLDFLEQVTIYSLLSRWSNTQYMNMWGGHKLEFRTIGGTLNISTQGS
                     TNTSINPVTLPFTSRDVYRTESLAGLNLFLTQPVNGVPRVDFHWKFVTHPIASDNFYY
                     PGYAGIGTQLQDSENELPPEATGQPNYESYSHRLSHIGLISASHVKALVYSWTHRSAD
                     RTNTIEPNSITQIPLVKAFNLSSGAAVVRGPGFTGGDILRRTNTGTFGDIRVNINPPF
                     AQRYRVRIRYASTTDLQFHTSINGKAINQGNFSATMNRGEDLDYKTFRTVGFTTPFSF
                     LDVQSTFTIGAWNFSSGNEVYIDRIEFVPVEVTYEAEYDFEKAQEKVTALFTSTNPRG
                     LKTDVKDYHIDQVSNLVESLSDEFYLDEKRELFEIVKYAKQLHIERNM"
ORIGIN      
        1 gccagatttc aaccttaaga gtaaatatta ctgcaccatt atcacaaaga tatcgggtaa
       61 gaattcgcta cgcttctacn gcagttcaaa attatcaagt tcctctttta tcagtatatg
      121 ttcaagctgc aaatttacat ttatcagttt tgagagatgt ttcagtgttt ggacaaaggt
      181 ggggatttga tgccgcgact atcaatagtc gttataatga tttaactagg cttattggca
      241 actatacaga ttatgctgtg cgctggtaca atacgggatt agagcgtgta tggggaccgg
      301 attctagaga ttgggtaagg tataatcaat ttagaagaga gctaacactt actgtattag
      361 atatcgttgc tctattctca aattatgata gtcgaaggta tccaattcga acagtttccc
      421 aattaacaag agaaatttat acgaacccag tattagaaaa ttttgatggt agttttcgtg
      481 gaatggctca gagaatagaa cagaatatta ggcaaccaca tcttatggat atccttaata
      541 gtataaccat ttatactgat gtgcatagag gctttaatta ttggtcaggg catcaaataa
      601 cagcttctcc tgtagggttt tcaggaccag aattcgcatt ccctttattt gggaatgcgg
      661 ggaatgcagc tccacccgta cttgtctcat taactggttt ggggattttt agaacattat
      721 cttcaccttt atatagaaga attatacttg gttcaggccc aaataatcag gaactgtttn
      781 agagggatca atagacaact agaccgtggc tggagaggaa gtacggatat taccatccaa
      841 ggaggcgatg acgtattcaa agagaattac gttacgctat tgggtacctt tgatgagtgc
      901 tatccaacgt atttatatca aaaaatagat gagtcgaaat taaaagccta tacccgttat
      961 caattaagag ggtatatcga agatagtcaa gacttagaaa tctatttaat tcgctacaat
     1021 gcaaaacatg aaacagtaaa tgtgccaggt acgggttcct tatggccgct ttcagcccaa
     1081 agtccaatcg gaaagtgtgg agagccgaat cgatgcgcgc cacaccttga atggaatcct
     1141 gacttagatt gttcgtgtag ggatggagaa aagtgtgccc atcattcgca tcatttctcc
     1201 ttagacattg atgtaggatg tacagactta aatgaggacc taggtgtatg ggtgatcttt
     1261 aagattaaga cgcaagatgg gcacgcaaga ctagggaatc tagagtttct cgaagagaaa
     1321 ccattagtag gagaagcgct agctcgtgtg aaaagagcgg agaaaaaatg gagagacaaa
     1381 cgtgaaaaat tggaatggga aacaaatatc gtttataaag aggcaaaaga atctgtagat
     1441 gctttatttg taaactctca atatgatcaa ttacaagcgg atacgaatat tgccatgatt
     1501 catgcggcag ataaacgtgt tcatagcatt cgagaagctt atctgcctga gctgtctgtg
     1561 attccgggtg tcaatgcggc tatttttgaa gaattagaag ggcgtatttt cactgcattc
     1621 tccctatatg atgcgagaaa tgtcattaaa aatggtgatt ttaataatgg cttatcctgc
     1681 tggaacgtga aagggcatgt agatgtagaa gaacaaaaca accaacgttc ggtccttgtt
     1741 gttccggaat gggaagcaga agtgtcacaa gaagttcgtg tctgtccggg tcgtggctat
     1801 atccttcgtg tcacagcgta caaggaggga tatggagaag gttgcgtaac cattcatgag
     1861 atcgagaaca atacagacga actgaagttt agcaactgcg tagaagagga aatctatcca
     1921 aataacacgg taacgtgtaa tgattatact gtaaatcaag aagaatacgg aggtgcgtac
     1981 acttctcgta atcgaggata taacgaagct ccttccgtac cagctgatta tgcgtcagtc
     2041 tatgaagaaa aatcgtatac agatggacga agagagaatc cttgtgaatt taacagaggg
     2101 tatagggatt acacgccact accagttggt tatgtgacaa aagaattaga atacttccca
     2161 gaaaccgata aggtatggat tgagattgga gaaacggaag gaacatttat cgtggacagc
     2221 gtggaattac tccttatgga ggaatagtct catgcaaact caggtttaaa tatcgttttc
     2281 aaatcaattg tccaagagca gcattacaaa tagataagta atttgttgta atgaaaaacg
     2341 gacatcacct ccattgaaac ggagtgatgt ccgttttact atgttatttt ctagtaatac
     2401 atatgtatag agcaacttaa tcaagcagag atattttcac ctatcgatga aaatatctct
     2461 gctttttctt tttttatttg gtatatgctt tacttgtaat cgaaaataaa gcactaataa
     2521 gagtatttat aggtgtttga agttatttca gttcattttt aaagaaggtt taaagacgtt
     2581 agaaagttat taaggaataa tatttattag taaattccac atatattata taattaatta
     2641 tgaaatatat gtataaattg aaaatgcttt atttgacatt acagctaagt ataattttgt
     2701 atgaataaaa ttatatctga aaattaaata atagtataag tggagggatt aatatgaaac
     2761 taaagaatca agataagcat caaagttttt ctagcaatgc gaaagtagat aaaatctcta
     2821 cggattcact aaaaaatgaa acagatatag aattacaaaa cattaatcat gaagattgtt
     2881 tgaaaatgtc tgagtatgaa aatgtagagc cgtttgttag tgcatcaaca attcaaacag
     2941 gtattggtat tgcgggtaaa atacttggta ccctaggcgt tccttttgca ggacaagtag
     3001 ctagtcttta tagttttatc ttaggtgagc tatggcctaa ggggaaaaat caatgggaaa
     3061 tctttatgga acatgtagaa gagattatta atcaaaaaat atcaacttat gcaagaaata
     3121 aagcacttac agacttgaaa ggattaggag atgccttagc tgtctaccat gattcgcttg
     3181 aaagttgggt tggaaatcgt aataacacaa gggctaggag tgttgtcaag agccaatata
     3241 tcgcattaga attgatgttc gttcagaaac taccttcttt tgcagtgtct ggagaggagg
     3301 taccattatt accgatatat gcccaagctg caaatttaca tttgttgcta ttaagagatg
     3361 catctatttt tggaaaagag tggggattat catcttcaga aatttcaaca ttttataacc
     3421 gtcaagtcga acgagcagga gattattccg accattgtgt gaaatggtat agcacaggtc
     3481 taaataactt gaggggtaca aatgccgaaa gttgggtacg atataatcaa ttccgtagag
     3541 acatgacttt aatggtacta gatttagtgg cactatttcc aagctatgat acacaaatgt
     3601 atccaattaa aactacagcc caacttacaa gagaagtata tacagacgca attgggacag
     3661 tacatccgca tccaagtttt acaagtacga cttggtataa taataatgca ccttcgttct
     3721 ctgccataga ggctgctgtt gttcgaaacc cgcatctact cgattttcta gaacaagtta
     3781 caatttacag cttattaagt cgatggagta acactcagta tatgaatatg tggggaggac
     3841 ataaactaga attccgaaca ataggaggaa cgttaaatat ctcaacacaa ggatctacta
     3901 atacttctat taatcctgta acattaccgt tcacttctcg agacgtctat aggactgaat
     3961 cattggcagg gctgaatcta tttttaactc aacctgttaa tggagtacct agggttgatt
     4021 ttcattggaa attcgtcaca catccgatcg catctgataa tttctattat ccagggtatg
     4081 ctggaattgg gacgcaatta caggattcag aaaatgaatt accacctgaa gcaacaggac
     4141 agccaaatta tgaatcttat agtcatagat tatctcatat aggactcatt tcagcatcac
     4201 atgtgaaagc attggtatat tcttggacgc atcgtagtgc agatcgtaca aatacaattg
     4261 agccaaatag cattacacaa ataccattag taaaagcttt caatctgtct tcaggtgccg
     4321 ctgtagtgag aggaccagga tttacaggtg gggatatcct tcgaagaacg aatactggta
     4381 catttgggga tatacgagta aatattaatc caccatttgc acaaagatat cgcgtgagga
     4441 ttcgctatgc ttctaccaca gatttacaat tccatacgtc aattaacggt aaagctatta
     4501 atcaaggtaa tttttcagca actatgaata gaggagagga cttagactat aaaaccttta
     4561 gaactgtagg ctttaccact ccatttagct ttttagatgt acaaagtaca ttcacaatag
     4621 gtgcttggaa cttctcttca ggtaacgaag tttatataga tagaattgaa tttgttccgg
     4681 tagaagtaac atatgaggca gaatatgatt ttgaaaaagc gcaagagaag gttactgcac
     4741 tgtttacatc tacgaatcca agaggattaa aaacagatgt aaaggattat catattgacc
     4801 aggtatcaaa tttagtagag tctctatcag atgaattcta tcttgatgaa aagagagaat
     4861 tattcgagat agttaaatac gcgaagcaac tccatattga gcgtaacatg tagaattaaa
     4921 atctacctaa atccagaaaa ataaaagggt taaatataca attcttgtac caatattttg
     4981 agtgattaga tgtaggatga aatttaattg tatgctattt aacagtagag atattaaaaa
     5041 ttaatttatc tatacattaa tagtatagac atacaaacat aagagagcat tgtcttttcg
     5101 taggctacaa tgctctctat ttactattta tttttctttt gtatcttcaa attgacgttg
     5161 ttctaagcgt tctattgcag ctcgtcgttt agtatcatca atgtttgtat aaagagatgt
     5221 tgtttccata gaattatgtc ccatttgatt tgctaataat actaaatctt tattttcatt
     5281 atagtgatta gtagcataag tatgacgtaa tttatgaggg cttttctttt catcaaaagc
     5341 ccttgtgtat ttctctgtaa gcttttgtat agcattaaca gaaatttgcg cataggatcc
     5401 tttataattt gttacaaata gaatatcttc agcatcagga cacttgtaac gagcagcacg
     5461 tacttttaga tactcttgaa catcatctag ggctgtttgt gtagccaaaa tagatgattt
     5521 tttatctcct tttcgtacaa ctttaatgta acgagtacga aaattgatac tagaaatagt
     5581 taaactagct gtttcagata cccgaagtcc tgtacctaaa attaaactta gaatagcaat
     5641 atcacgctct ctatcgcgtt tgaagaatct taacttaccg ggagcgtttt cttttagcat
     5701 ttgctcatat tcattagata aaaagcgcat aaatttaata tcatcattat tgtgaaaaat
     5761 aacttcagaa atttctttcg ctcttgctga agcgtcaatt ttttccttat gaatttccat
     5821 tttggccata acatttctat aaaagtaaca ttctccatta tcatcttcag tgtttttggt
     5881 taggtagtta aataatgatt ttagagctga aaatgttcgt ataattgcct ttgttttatt
     5941 accttgtctc tctaaatagc ttttaaacct ttttacttgt ttaagaggaa ggtgttccaa
     6001 tgtttcaatt ggcacctcat gtaatttcgt aaccgttaca acttctccat ttacgaaaac
     6061 aagacgagag gagatcaacc aatgtaaaaa catttcatat tcaattaaat atccatacaa
     6121 agtagcaggg gagaggttcg ttttctcttc aatatattca atgatatacc aaggcatttt
     6181 ttctttatga cgttctacac gtgctttata cacttgtttt tctcgattgc tcaatttttt
     6241 cacctcaaac ttcaaaacag tacattgatt ttctataatc aatgtactgt tttgtcttaa
     6301 tttgtctaat tttacattaa atacaatttt aattgatatt cttacgaaaa caactttata
     6361 tagaatttcc atttaaatta acttttaaaa gtctttaatt tattgcataa atatctctag
     6421 atgctgcatt gtctttttta tatgattatt tttaaatacg tgttttttac gttcattcca
     6481 actatggata taattgataa tctcatcgaa atccattatt gaattatttc catactttat
     6541 agaccaatgt acagtagcta aaagctccat accataaggg gtttcatatc cttcaattaa
     6601 attttttacc tcttcaagtc tttttaaaga ttcttcatca tgagagataa actctttagc
     6661 ttctaatatt gcatcttcaa acagattaat atcagattta gaatttcgat caccataacc
     6721 acgaatataa tgtccttcta aacgaattaa aacatgattt aaattttccg catatggacc
     6781 atatatatat ttcacaaaat ttaaacgaag aggctctcca cactcttgta aaaaataagc
     6841 taatttctgt atttcgagaa gcgaaaggtg atatcctgga gctctgtatt gctccattaa
     6901 taatagtaaa agagctcttg cttttgtcat ttttggctta gttgtaccta ttttcatgct
     6961 atttggatca ggatgaccag aaggttcata tagataaact gtagtattta agtcctctaa
     7021 tgactttata attaaaggct gtacttcact ccaatctaag cccccattac cacatccaag
     7081 aggaggtaat gcgatcgatt ttatattata attaataatt tcatttctta aagaactaag
     7141 cccactctta atatcttcaa ttcttgattt attcttccaa tgccttttag ttggaaagtt
     7201 tataatgtat tctggtgatc ctaagaggtg tgttttatat ataaacattt tcccaggctg
     7261 aacttgatta attttacatg ccttctgata agctttaaaa ttatcaggga atgcttgttt
     7321 aaattgaagg gcgatacctt ttcccattac accgactgta ttaacggtat tcaccaaagc
     7381 ttgtgcatca gcttctaaca aattgccttt tgttatttta atcaatttct accaccacct
     7441 taataatacc aattaggttt taatttaact gttaaagaaa cattatgttc agttaatatt
     7501 ttttcggttt cttctttata tttttgacta tagactgcaa tcccgataat acagtcaagt
     7561 gggacatatt ggtaaaccag aaactctgcc attcttctac gctttctatc attgtcttca
     7621 atcgtgtcat gccaatattt actcttcatt atatcccaat caatgttgtg caattcttta
     7681 agatcattgt aatactcagt gaagtgcatt attccatggc catcagtaaa acaaaaagga
     7741 accccgtttt gctttatttt ttgcgctgac gatacaaaat aaatgagagg cccttgcccc
     7801 tcattatatt gtgtgacatt acctttatag atactgtata acataggtga ttttggagcg
     7861 aaatagaatg gaacatattt atgtaatgtt ccaaatggtt ctactggaac tgagtaataa
     7921 gctcgtctgt tttgtatatc attattagca atattacaat atgtttgccc attattcatg
     7981 atgctagaga cacacacgag tccatttgaa gataatattt ttgataaatt tctataatga
     8041 gtcatatgat atataaatgt gtttgaatgc attatgtacc tcacgatatt aacgtttaat
     8101 tttatttata ttataacaca ctataattat caattaaact cgaatttaat gtaaaattat
     8161 ttcttaatca ttaacaattc atacagcctg tatatagcct ccccctttat tctttcatgt
     8221 aagtttcttc tcacatataa cacgttcatg ctatgaatgt gtttcataaa ttccattatt
     8281 acatatatga aatttgattt atgctcaaaa gaggacaact aaattgaagt gcccccgaaa
     8341 gttagacagg tcgtttcatt aggcagcctc tagggtatga gcccggtatt gtaccggact
     8401 catacccttt aattttgcct taattctttt atgattatag tattctatat actttgctaa
     8461 ttcttgtttg aaatgtgtta tactttcaaa ttcttttcga tacagaaatt ctgatttcat
     8521 gataccgaaa aaattttcaa taacggcatt gtcataacag tttcctttgc gagacatact
     8581 ttgtgttatg ccacattgct taagagaatg acggtattgt ttcatttgat agtgccaacc
     8641 ttgatcagaa tgaatgagga gtttgtcttg atctgttaca cgttcaaagg cttggtctaa
     8701 cattgttgaa acaagggaat aggtcgttct tgaaccaatt gtatacgtga taatttcacc
     8761 attaaataaa tctaacattg gtgataggta taacttctcc ctaaataact tacactccgt
     8821 tatatctgta attcattttt catttggttt gtcggcttgg aagttgcgat ttaaaatatt
     8881 cggcgcaatt ttcccaactg tccctttgta agagcgatat tttttcatac gaacaaggca
     8941 ttttaaccct aattctttca taaggtgata caccatttta tgatttattt tgtgtccacg
     9001 attcatccgt tcatcataaa tagcttatta cttgagcttt gtcttgtttg gtgattgttt
     9061 cttgttttga actacagcat taaacctttt taaatataca ttttccgctt gtagtgtttc
     9121 tattgagcct tctactactg gttttatttt tttatctttc atggatggac gccccttttt
     9181 ctttgaatgt agggcataca atcctcctgt ttcataagct atttttcatt tccgaagtgt
     9241 ttcataagac ggaatattgg taatgtctct ataaagggat aaaacattct tcttatgtgc
     9301 ccaatcaata aaataatgtc atacatacat tagaaaaaac acacttggag gcgattctca
     9361 tgtcaagaag aagatttttt gatttacgcg aaggagatcg aattaaagta ttctcagctg
     9421 gtatatttga gggcgaagga atctttattc gcttcgctga agaaaaggat gaagacttta
     9481 ttttttgaat taaaaacaat agaaatgatt gtgacagaga acggaaatgt gatcgtgagg
     9541 attactaata ttgttctata atttctcata agaaagctta ggaacagctg ttaacaaatc
     9601 atttacgaat acaattcctt atccctgtat ttaatgatga aatgaaataa ccattttgtc
     9661 ttactatttt attggaactt taagtccata gatttatcct atagaaatta ttgtctacat
     9721 gtagcacact tcttttgtaa cccatcccct gaaacggtaa gtttaagaat tttctaacac
     9781 ctgaaatttt tatctagaaa ctcttgatta tcacctgtta ttatccggat atcttgtatg
     9841 gtaaaacctt tttcaaatga gaatgaattt tattccaatt cctcttcttc ttagtactgt
     9901 tacaaagttt ttaaatatga aaagctttag gttaacttga aatgatttct cccatatttc
     9961 atccgatttg gatataaaaa aataaagagg gtgtctcaga gtaagaattt tactacttta
    10021 agacaccctc taatatccat aattatatat catttagttc cgtcaatatg tttaagaatt
    10081 ttctattaaa tttatgatag aataaaatac taattgtaca ttcactcaaa ccttaataaa
    10141 gtggtggaag attagttggc acaaacataa tattcatgag atcaaatgga gtaccggagt
    10201 ttaatgtcac atttatatct agcgttacat tagtattatc acttgctact atattaccga
    10261 tattaatatc tgaaaaacga gctccattat cattaactcc atcgttattt gtagtggtat
    10321 taacatttga aacagtataa actctaccgt ttatagtaac tcgaatagtt gaatttccta
    10381 ttgaagatac tcttaaataa agattgtaac tatttccatt ccctctaagc gtataacgag
    10441 ctgtcgtgtt gctttgttca aatcttaagg aatcaccttg atttccaaat ttttcagaaa
    10501 taaatgttcg agtttgatta ttcacttgag tggcatgtat tggcgatata gtaaatcctg
    10561 tataatcttc tggcgccaaa tggatcatag taccattttc attagcggca tagatattat
    10621 tttttctgtt atgcacagat accaaatagg cccgtgctcc accaggtgtt cccgaaggac
    10681 tttctatatt tcttatttgg ttatagtgta acggtcttgt tagatcttcg tttctaataa
    10741 ctaaaggaac cccagaaata ttacggataa aataatctgg gaaatagttt gaatttccac
    10801 gggctgaaaa agcaccacac cttaaactta aagttgtttg aaaggattct gtctgccaat
    10861 tcgtagaggt agcaacgccc tctcgatctg tacctgaatc cagccaactt ctaacaaatg
    10921 gtgttgataa aggagggagg accgtgctgc aattaaagtt gtgattgaga ttagtcgccc
    10981 ctatgagacc agatgaaact cctccgctat aattaaccct ggcactattc aatgaatgag
    11041 ttgtagtact acccggtaaa ccaccaatat tagggaaggt aatagaaagc ctagtaccac
    11101 taataccaga taatatataa ttcgaattaa cttggaaaag agaatataaa aatggccagt
    11161 tttgtgctgt aaatgattgt gtctgctgtg gtccactacc gctagcatat aaattagcgc
    11221 cagaagatac cataagactc tgatatttaa acaatgacca aatggataca tattcaaata
    11281 catttaaaaa catatatgtt ctaaattcta acatatcgtg taaacgggtg tttaaccctc
    11341 taaacgcagt ttgatacgta tttatacaat aattagaata atctcttgta taatttctca
    11401 ggtaatctcg atacgtacgt aatgttgctg ctgaaatacc ccattcatct gcattaagaa
    11461 taacatctct aataaaagaa agatgcatat tggctgcctg tgcaaataaa ggtaataata
    11521 acaactggta tccttgtatc tggaactggg gtaatctatt tagaaataat tgctgcattg
    11581 tattaaccga agaagttatt gataaaggaa cagggttttg agtagggttt aaaaaattat
    11641 ctacttgttg attaaactcc cttatattcg cttggagccc tatcaattct gcatttacac
    11701 gagcaagggt atctgtatta agtctttgat ttaggaattg ttctgtctcc cttaaaatat
    11761 cttgcattag atttgtacta ccactaggaa atattatccc ccataattca ctcaatatcc
    11821 tttttccaat aagactcccc actttcttta gcaaaaaact agacacagtt ccgactacag
    11881 gagctacata taaactatga tctgttcttt tccactccat ccattctttt tggatggtat
    11941 ctaatgattt atgttcaaaa ctaaatggat catgggctac tacattatac gcatcacaaa
    12001 tagttgttct tccactattc aatacattat tcatataaaa ttcctcctta aatatctagt
    12061 tttatattaa aactaaactc ttttgataat aacgagtatg tttaagaaac tacttactac
    12121 ttactactta caaccacaat cacaattctg actttgatta tacgtatcaa ttaaatcttg
    12181 tgtgtataca ttcaaatctt gtgggcatac attctgactt tggttatacg tatcaactaa
    12241 atcttgtggg catacattct gactttggtt atacgtatca actaaatctt gtgggcatac
    12301 attctgactt tggttatacg tatcaactaa atcttgtggg catacattct gactttggtt
    12361 atacgtatca attaaatctt gtgtgtatac attctgactt tggttatacg tatcaactaa
    12421 atcttgtggg catacattct gactttggtt atacgtatca actaaatctt gtgggcatac
    12481 attctgactt tgattatacg tatcaactaa atcttgtggg catacattct gactttggtt
    12541 atacgtatca actaaatctt gtgggcatac attctgactt tgattatacg tatcaactaa
    12601 atcttgtggg catacattct gactttgatt atacgtatca actaaatctt gtgggcatac
    12661 attctgactt tgattatacg tattattcgt gtttattatt tctacactga tagattctaa
    12721 atttgtatat attttatttc ctttatcgtt tctccaaaat aagaatgatt ggttttcaat
    12781 tttaaagagg catatatatt ttccttgtcc tttaaaatcc ccataagaat atatattaat
    12841 taattcatct tcacatacat taggaaaatg atattttagc ataaaatctt ttcctcctat
    12901 taactatttt tatcgtgcat agttaaatcc tttggatact attgaattat taagataact
    12961 agctaacatc tatacctata gtttttcact ttcaatcctg ataaagacac tatagtgtat
    13021 atttaaattt tttataaacc ttcggttctt actcatacac aaaacaaaaa agaccagata
    13081 tttgagcaga ttggggattt tctttcatca atttgatttg taactcacgt acttgaatat
    13141 gatcaccatc aatgacataa tgtggtaatt gctgcacact atattttaaa atatggtcca
    13201 catataccgt atcttgaaaa cttaaggaaa tagatggatt tctgtccacc gttgtataca
    13261 tgttttcaca cacaatgggt tcaatagaaa aattcccgat aaaagaaagg actcccttaa
    13321 tctttaatac ttgtaagtca atttctactt gtccacattc atcaatctca atacgttttt
    13381 tacacgtatc tttcgtcata gacaaatgac ttacatcgta aacaagtttc aaatcattcg
    13441 gcttttcaat ttgaaaacct gatggaaggg aaacgataca ctgaaaaggt atatggtgtt
    13501 tatgtttagt tatcccattc ggaacatctc taccttcttg cgattcatgc atggtattca
    13561 cccccttcta ctttcattta tgggtttcaa gtacctctaa aaccgctctg cacattctat
    13621 gtggggagta aacggtatat gccaattatt catcacaata ttttcacgcc tcccatgtta
    13681 cattttgatg actgtacgtt gaaatataca tatcatatac gaagcgtact ttttacgagt
    13741 cacgttatcc gtatgcatat cgtccattct tcatctgcct acttttctag gagaatcatg
    13801 acaccttaaa cagggtaata actctttcat tgctctaaga atcaacatca tatttcttga
    13861 atttttttaa gggatccatt caccgctttc ttaactactt ctgtcctcct cctcatagat
    13921 taacaggtgt aattagagaa tccatttatt aaaggcaaca attgtttaat tcattttcac
    13981 acaggttgcc ccctattcca ttgatgaaat tgaattcaat cacctgttaa ctcttttcct
    14041 gcggctttga gtaaagtata tctctaatcc aaaaagaaaa agcatagata tcttcctcta
    14101 tagaggaaga tatctatgct tttttataaa tgaaaagtgc tacaaatatc ataaatattc
    14161 aagataatcg catagaaatg cgttatttta aattttttgt tctatatgta tactatggtt
    14221 gtatcttttt atgaggaata agggatatta ttgagagata ccattggtat tgcaggaatt
    14281 attttggtta ctaatatgat tacaagtata aaaacgatta gagatgtgta gaaaacaggt
    14341 agatacaata caaaaaagaa tttccctgca cgttttatga gtaaaagaat ttactcttta
    14401 tggttaattt tgaattaacg ttcgaaatga acgtattttt gttgactgct atatttttta
    14461 ttcacctcat ttaggaacag taaatttaat atattttaaa ctaattagag ttatatcaaa
    14521 aaaaacttaa acatttattt cgtttgattt cagacctata atgacttttg tttataattc
    14581 actaaaataa ttaaatctta tgcactatct tcaccaatat tatgtacaat tgaaaaatat
    14641 agatgtgctt gattattttt aatctcaatt gtacgcatat tttatatttg ttgaaaatga
    14701 gtagaaaact tgatttgtta taatagcaat cactataaag gagtattttt gctattcgct
    14761 cctgaactaa ttaatgaacg attattctta aaagctatgg atttcacata aatattatat
    14821 tttttacttg aatttgattt agcaattaca taagggttgt gaaaaattgg tttatatgta
    14881 gttgagacat attgttagtc gctctaaaat cttatagcat actgttttct gtattcaaag
    14941 cattttgcat tgaatgcata cctcagatta ctggtttatt tctcatgttt atataatcta
    15001 catttgccta gggatttgca ccatatttta aaatagaaaa gctttagccc aatgtactca
    15061 acgtttttta gtttgataaa aaaatactaa taatctatat aaggtaaact tatcattaat
    15121 atatatatat attaatgata gttcaacaag aggagtcaaa taattttgtg aatttaaaag
    15181 ttataagaga gaaaacttca actatttgaa atagaatgat cggaagtatg agtgacatat
    15241 tttaaaggca aatagtaaga aaatagaatg aaagtgttcg ttgattacta gcttaacgga
    15301 ttacaattaa atggaacaaa tctttgttaa atcagcaagt tgttaattgt ttatcatctg
    15361 cacgaacttt aaaaagaaaa agaactatac aagtttaaaa tataaataaa gccacaatct
    15421 gtatttggat tatttaaaat atatgatctg tacgatgggt tccaaactaa tacaatgcga
    15481 gctgtaaaaa atctgttaca acccgcattt tgtttgtaaa aagacaatca tctcgaaaac
    15541 aaacgactta ttatttttga tgtctttttt tatatttatg tcttagttat ataaaatata
    15601 attaatttcg ttctttgaag aaatccctaa agagtatctc aaaaaggctc taataaactt
    15661 gttggaatct ttttattttt tgtttgcaaa atgctctttt aaattcttaa tccatataga
    15721 ttgatgtaaa ttagtattag gaatccaatt ccctgattca tgagaaccta caaattctct
    15781 atagatggga tgccaaataa caagatagac ttcatttcca tattgtactt catcaaattg
    15841 acgtaaaggt tttccaaatt ggtcggattg gccaatagaa atcgctcctt ggtctagcat
    15901 ctctttaaat tgcttcaaac acatcatcct ttataatatt atttttatgt atatttttta
    15961 agtatgttga tattcttcta tagaaatttt aaaacaaaaa gagaaaatca tctaaaagag
    16021 catattaaat aattaattct attaacaatt ttttaaagaa ttatcctata taatttttgt
    16081 gaaagaaata agcatacgat atccaattct tacaagggta aattaaattg atatttaagc
    16141 atagaaggaa acttactagt tattttcaat catttaagca acttcatttt tgggcacaat
    16201 gttaatgtat tgtacacatt ataaatgata ataaggtctg gattcattgt ataccatgtt
    16261 ttttaagtct actaaattcc cccattattt atcttctttt ttattgtgtt ttctttttcc
    16321 acctaaagtt tcaactgcat tgattaaagg ttgtggaagc ggaataccta tacgcccagc
    16381 attttctgag atagacaata actcatttcc cacgaagaaa aagattgtgg cttctcgaat
    16441 ggcgctatta cttccaaata tcatatctaa ttgagttgca acgcctacta gaagaaataa
    16501 cacgaccttt ttagcaatac ctttaaagcc aattttgctt tttaattttc cattataacc
    16561 tgcagcaatc attcccgtaa tgtagtcaac tgagaccata gttactaaga tttttaataa
    16621 tacatcccat gcaccgaaaa agtaaccgca aaaaccacca aaggtggcta gaaatgtttt
    16681 cactaataca gcttcattct ctaacattct ctacactccc ttctactata ttattaatac
    16741 tcaatgtata ctctcatgca tgtataaagg acataatctg tatccactat tctataaatt
    16801 tttaagatgc cagaaatcca ctttttttat gcctatcttt tctcttccta ctcaggctca
    16861 tgcacaacta tagtttagac tacatctata aataaaagga tatatctctt ttcatatatg
    16921 catgaaaaat tatgtttaca aataatggac ctatttttaa tgttttttaa tgatatatct
    16981 caccttcatt aattccgcta taagcccact attcttgtac tccatagact tagttagaat
    17041 tagtgagtaa agtaagattc caactaaatt attgtgaatt tatattttta tatacccaaa
    17101 atccaatgct tttttacgta tttttaggag tttattaaaa tttatcatat tgtgtacatg
    17161 tttatgtgta gaaaaatata cttattgaaa aatgaaattc tattactaac aagttaagat
    17221 agataaattt aaaagaatta aagattgtgg tattttaaat gaaataaatt attaaaaagc
    17281 attatattgt attgaaaata taaacaaaaa aatcactatt ttggatgctt ctcttaagca
    17341 cccctttcat catataaata actaatatgc catcctaaaa aatcactctt attttgtata
    17401 gaggttattt ttttcgtttg tttttaaaat cctcattcta attcagctat aaaagaggaa
    17461 aaagtatatc ttttgaaaaa tatatactta aacttatccg aaggagtgtg atggtttttg
    17521 aagcagttta atgagatttt agaaaaagga gcaataccca ccggacaatc caatatagta
    17581 ggaaaagcgt tatgtcaatt tgatgaaata taatataaaa atgagactta cttaattgtt
    17641 tggtatcccc ccctataatg aatttatcgg ttctcataaa acagggaatt ggatttctca
    17701 tactgatcta catcaatcag tttggataaa aaatttaaaa tcctcttttg ttgcgaaaag
    17761 ataaagaggc tctaacaatt ttgttagaac ctcttcttaa tactgtgtag ggatttcgca
    17821 aaaaatgaag gtaaaaatag tctccttata aataactaaa acatacatcc taaaaggtat
    17881 taaatgcttt ttgaatttac attacatatg ctgcatagac ccgtttatta ggctttcact
    17941 aaaatgcaac ttcatttcgg aagcactata acacaacact ctaatacatt aaaaatattc
    18001 gttgaatatc tgtataatat tccgaaaaca taatattatt tatttaaaaa tattaaagtc
    18061 tgtttgaaga attcgatggt attgttccgt attaatttct ttttttattt tctccccata
    18121 ttgagtgtgt gtaaaacttt gttttgtaag tgaaatatga ccgtttttaa ttaatttaca
    18181 aattatatgt cccttattta aaggagagtc tggattcgtt ataataatgt tttgtatatc
    18241 atttacttta tcttcattga ttttttccaa agaaaaagca tatccaatag gccaattatg
    18301 actaggttca gaaccaagga aatgtgaagt ttctccattt tttccttttc tcatttctaa
    18361 tacataggta cctttagctg tactttgttt acgaacacga tactctccag ttggagactt
    18421 aatagtatca ccgttaaagg gaaccggatg taagggaagg tgtgaagcga aaccagcatc
    18481 tagtatgtag ttagtatttt tgtgttctaa aatgattatt acgtgtccgt catcaggttt
    18541 ccattttttt tattttggga tcataaagag tacccgctat tcgataaaca ttaaattgac
    18601 aatcacttaa aaaataatat aataacgaat ttagctcata gcatacatag tccgccatga
    18661 ttatttagaa gtaatttttc ttcaagattt actcgagaaa ttttttgagg atgtccttcc
    18721 ataatgtcta tgttctcgca gggtattaaa tgtgccatct gtaaaagaat ttgatgcaag
    18781 gtatcaaatt ggatactttc ttttgatgaa atctttaatt ttgagaggaa attcttttgt
    18841 aattcagtta acatgtaaat actcctttcg tttgttgaaa aaatatacat caattacgct
    18901 ccagttgttg gtttttatat tattgaagta ttctaatttt tttcttttag aaatgcaaaa
    18961 tatgtatagg ataggtgaac gtcctattaa tatgcagata aaataatatt aatgattcat
    19021 tcattttaaa ggtggcaatc ggctttcaaa ttacattaca tgattgtaac tgatatcaat
    19081 ctgctaaata gcaagattat acgcatagaa gcttcttatg acaggattac tcttgaattg
    19141 atggatatca ttcataaaaa agaagagttt gtaccaactc ttctttttta gtattctagg
    19201 ctattctatt actttttcaa cgataggtga catcgcaata ggtggaagcg acattgtcat
    19261 tgctttaaaa taaacatcta atttatctcc gatagtataa gaattattat ctaaagttgg
    19321 aacgagcaat attttatttt tgttaactaa atcccaccaa ttttcttgat acaatagagc
    19381 tttttctatc gttggtgtat ccacaatcgt catataatta ctatcaacag aaacaacata
    19441 acctgtgaaa tgtgtttgca gttgtttctc aaaagacgag atggaaatat gatttgtaga
    19501 agtttcgttc gatgcggcag aagcaggtgt tattccaaaa gtaaatccag agcctaatgc
    19561 taaagtagtt gctacggtaa ctagcttttg ttttactgta aacataatca attatcccct
    19621 tttctaattt tttatcccta catgtcaata ttaccagtta aatggcaaga aaacttccta
    19681 aatcctattt ttaacaaatt tgtcattttt ataatagtaa tttgcatttt cagtagtttt
    19741 tgatagaggt ttatgctatg gcgatttgtt acaaaattta aagaaatgag tcacactttc
    19801 tcaaaataga gaaaattatc acggatatta cctttatgta attttagaat ctatctactt
    19861 cctaaatacc cctaatcatt ccttaagttt tctgatttta ctttagcagc aaaatgagtg
    19921 ttcgattagg gtgaggacta cttcaagctg taccgtcaga atgtatcctt gtaaaattga
    19981 tatgtatgtg tttgctattt ttgtcaaatt ttagcatggt atcaatcgtt gcttttttat
    20041 catcatattt tactttacta tctgtcatag gagtaaatat ttacattctc tccccgttca
    20101 aacttctaat tccaccagca tagtaccagc agaatgccta cctactggaa caacaatctt
    20161 atataagtct cctaaagtta tattttgtcc atacttgtgc catttagatt agcgctttat
    20221 taaaccgttt attctgtacc tcaggactaa ttaaaatttc atttgacgct tctagtccat
    20281 tatattctaa ttatggatac aaaaaaatgg tatttaagat ttaacaattc atgagtggga
    20341 atgcccaatt ccattagagt tcgatagaac tttgtgccta agaatctttc acttcaaact
    20401 acccatgaag acgttacgtg gtgagttgtt cagcaattac aataaatatt ataattaagc
    20461 aacaaagaat tatatgataa aaaacgaatt actataaaaa acttttctgt ctaaaactaa
    20521 attatcctta tcaattgcct atttaaaatt actatattaa aattacttta tacgttatca
    20581 tggaaaggct ttcattttta ttgattccgt gttaacatta tatctataaa aatcttaata
    20641 taattttttt ttattgtgag agaataatat tttttgtccg aattaaatta atagctaaaa
    20701 tatcaattta atttcttaat aaatagagaa ctagagtatc agattgtaat agaatggatg
    20761 attttatgtt atgttgatgg ggaataatag gaggcacagc gtgcgaaatt tctttgaaga
    20821 caagtacata aatgttgaac ttaaaaggca attaataaac ttaattagcg aaattagtga
    20881 gtataaagga aagttagctt cttatcaaga acagaggcca gacatattta ataatttcga
    20941 aaaaattata cctctacact acatgaaaaa ttatactact atttatacag ataaaaaaat
    21001 ttcaaaaaaa agaataaaag aactcatttt taataacaag gtacctgaat ctgttccgga
    21061 agatgcgata ttttgttact atcagactct ggctgttgta catcaaaaat cttgcacttt
    21121 atctattagt ccagaaacta tacaagaatt acattttcaa gtaatgaatt tttatacctc
    21181 agatagtgga atgtggcgtc aaaaaccact ttctatacca gaatttaaag atagcggaat
    21241 acacataacc aattaccatc cgctccctca tgaactgatt ccacaaactg tagacgactt
    21301 gtgctaccaa tacaatttat tatataaaaa taaagagcta cattcacttt tactaattgc
    21361 tcgatttata ttgagttttt attgcatagt cccttttagc catggaaatg gtagacttac
    21421 tcagatatta atgcatttat tattaataaa aaatggacat acatttgtaa aatatgtttg
    21481 tttagataaa tatatcaata aaaaacaatc agaatactac aatgctatat gtaaatcttc
    21541 agttaattgg tattgtaatg aacataatat tagtttctgg ttaaaaaatt tcttaactat
    21601 tattttagag gcatataaag acttacacaa cagaatacaa gattctatat gtaatcaaag
    21661 taaagttgaa cgcattcaaa attttgtata caaccaaaaa cagccattta ctcaagaaac
    21721 tatcagtagc atataccctg atatagctaa gagtacaatt agtaagacat taaatacctt
    21781 acaattatcc ggcgaagtta aacttgtttc aaaaggaaga aatgcacatt ggatgaaagt
    21841 ctccccataa atcaaatagc cctttcccca tataaaaagg ctataatatt atttctcttc
    21901 taattgtttt taaaatccga tcagaccaat atactatgca tgatactggt ctgattagat
    21961 acatgttttt tcagtttttt ctctttttag ctaagtagga atgggaaaaa tcactctata
    22021 ttacattgag tttttgcttt tctttacaaa aaatactcat tgatccacta attaataata
    22081 gggcacctgg caataaataa aagagtgtga tacaaataac accaccaata gcggcaataa
    22141 tcattaaaaa cccacctatt ttagcattaa atgtaacaat taaacaacca ataatttcaa
    22201 taacagataa tataataggg agccaattta aaacgattat cccatttgca ccttctactt
    22261 tgagagtctt acttagatta tcaataaata tagtaaaaat gaaaaataag atacccataa
    22321 ttccaccggt aagccctaat atgaaatctg ttattcttct caagattaac acttcttaaa
    22381 atacaatatt atgggaagtt attctattga gagtaagata caaattattt acttttatag
    22441 ctatctttac aatggtgaga tataatttta tgctttctca ctcttaaaac atattgcaaa
    22501 taaagtgtac taactacctc aagtgaattc atatgtgcta gtttaagcta gcctctttct
    22561 aaaattttat cggagtattt gttcagagaa atatcaaata cttctttaaa gatccgttta
    22621 tactcttctc tatttatggt acgtttattt ttttcctttt ctaatttctg taaaacttta
    22681 tttagtaagt aaaatatgtc catcttcaat aaagtcttca tgtcttgaat atagccaagc
    22741 tgtgttctta tcttcttctg aaataacttc tttaagttcg cattctaatc ttttgaactt
    22801 tgcaaaaaaa gtcctcgaat tcttgtcgtt caatcttttt attaaagtat aatcttcgag
    22861 attctagata cgtgctatga gcattattta caaattctag tgctgttata ctttttatcg
    22921 ttttctttct tagttacaac atcatacgct gtacaaagat cactatatat aagatgcaat
    22981 aaatgtttta actcaaaaac gctaaatcta taactagtat ccataattat ctctccaact
    23041 ttaaaaatga taattttcgc atcttgattc cattataaca agaggcacat cgttccccta
    23101 ctaaatttat gctaatgact atttatcaac gattgttcat gagattttag tttatacttt
    23161 aatgtctttc tataacgtta ttactcaata ttaatttctt ctaaaactat agatggatta
    23221 acaacaaata taatgaagtt taagtttgta gtatgtatca gtattctatt ctttgaggaa
    23281 gatggagttc caatataaac aacatgatcg agcttgttat gaggaacgtc atttgtagat
    23341 atagtaatta tatcttttaa agggatggta atctctgctg attgccatgc aatcattata
    23401 ctatcttggg actttgttat gctaattctt gacattttat atcaatcctt tattagtttt
    23461 agataaataa ttaaccaatt atctaaatta ctttaaaata aactttatat tattatatat
    23521 taatttaaat aatttatgct tatgtatgca aaattgcatg tataaacttc atattcccat
    23581 aaaaataaac tatattaaaa ccgatttgat tactattaat caatttcatt tcttttcaat
    23641 ttaacagtaa ttaactaaaa aaagctgcta ttctatttgt gaattaaata agtcttgaac
    23701 taccccactt tcacttcgtt tagaagtgag ggattcctaa gtaaagagtt ctatcgaact
    23761 ctaattgatt aggctaaccc cgcagtcctt gcggttagaa gccttatcgc ttcatttttt
    23821 agattgatac ttgcgttaat atccctatca tggtgtgtac aacaagaagg acagtcccat
    23881 tcacgtaggt ttagattttt aacgtcttta ttttgatatc cacaacaaga acataattgg
    23941 ctggaagcaa atgttttcgg ggttcagccg agatacgtgt aaaaatgggt catagactgg
    24001 tttttatttc catgttatga ccctattatc ttttatacag gtatattctc ttctattggt
    24061 tgtggaatgt tttgtaaatc aatcacataa tcgccaaatc gttttatatg tttcgtcata
    24121 tatggactta acatcaccag atcttctcgt gagaatcgat aaccttctct tttgagttgc
    24181 cataaaatca tggtaatatc aacgacattt tgaaaaatga ctgcattggc aacgagatca
    24241 ctatatttaa tacgtttttc ttgttctact ggatcatt
//
